# Supplementary material for: A scalable transposon mutagenesis system for non-model bacteria
Source: bioRxiv preprint, doi:10.64898/2025.12.22.696024, version 1 (2025-12-23)
Supplement: Plasmid sequences [file 696024_file12.zip › Plasmid sequences/Promoter part plasmids/pGLU_118.gb]

LOCUS       pGLU_118                2313 bp ds-DNA     circular     16-MAY-2024
DEFINITION  .
FEATURES             Location/Qualifiers
     misc_feature    complement(20..184)
                     /label=13550
                     /ApEinfo_revcolor="#84b0dc"
                     /ApEinfo_fwdcolor="#84b0dc"
     miscellaneous   185..203
                     /label="Tn5_LE"
                     /ApEinfo_revcolor="#faac61"
                     /ApEinfo_fwdcolor="#faac61"
     miscellaneous   complement(185..203)
                     /label="Tn5_RE"
                     /ApEinfo_revcolor="#faac61"
                     /ApEinfo_fwdcolor="#faac61"
     misc_feature    204..233
                     /label="F primer binding"
                     /ApEinfo_revcolor="#d6b295"
                     /ApEinfo_fwdcolor="#d6b295"
     promoter ID ... 234..253
                     /label=">skpp-1966-F_sk20mer-1704"
                     /ApEinfo_revcolor="#f58a5e"
                     /ApEinfo_fwdcolor="#f58a5e"
     primer_bind     complement(357..373)
                     /label="M13 rev"
                     /ApEinfo_revcolor="#c7b0e3"
                     /ApEinfo_fwdcolor="#c7b0e3"
     ORI             complement(545..1133)
                     /label="ColE1"
                     /ApEinfo_revcolor="#c6c9d1"
                     /ApEinfo_fwdcolor="#c6c9d1"
     terminator      1266..1360
                     /label="lambda t0 terminator"
                     /ApEinfo_revcolor="#faac61"
                     /ApEinfo_fwdcolor="#faac61"
     CDS             complement(1381..2040)
                     /label="cat"
                     /ApEinfo_revcolor="#ffef86"
                     /ApEinfo_fwdcolor="#ffef86"
     promoter        complement(2041..2143)
                     /label="Pcat"
                     /ApEinfo_revcolor="#9eafd2"
                     /ApEinfo_fwdcolor="#9eafd2"
     primer_bind     2245..2261
                     /label="M13 fwd"
                     /ApEinfo_revcolor="#d59687"
                     /ApEinfo_fwdcolor="#d59687"
ORIGIN
        1 GTATCGCAGG TCTCATCATC GCCCTATGCT ACCCGCAGTG AACCGGGGTG AGAGCTCTTC
       61 CACCAGCCGG GGCCGCGGAA CCGGCTTCGC CGGGCCGCAG GCGCAGCGCC CCCTCGGGGC
      121 CAAAGAGCTA CACGAAGTGA GCGAACGTGG GGGCTAAGCG CAGTGAACCG GGGTGAGAGC
      181 GCTTCTGTCT CTTATACACA TCTGGGTCAC GCGTAGGACG CGTCGAGTAG GGTGGTGCCA
      241 GCAACAAGTC TTACGTATGA GACCGTCAGA CACGATCGAG CATGCTAGTC GATATCGAGA
      301 AGGCTAGGTG GAGGCTCAGT GATGATAAGT CTGCGATGGT GGATGCATGT GTCATGGTCA
      361 TAGCTGTTTC CTGTGTGAAA TTGTTATCCG CTCAGAGGGC ACAATCCTAT TCCGCGCTAT
      421 CCGACAATCT CCAAGACATT AGGTGGAGTT CAGTTCGGCG TATGGCATAT GTCGCTGGAA
      481 AGAACATGTG AGCAAAAGGC CAGCAAAAGG CCAGGAACCG TAAAAAGGCC GCGTTGCTGG
      541 CGTTTTTCCA TAGGCTCCGC CCCCCTGACG AGCATCACAA AAATCGACGC TCAAGTCAGA
      601 GGTGGCGAAA CCCGACAGGA CTATAAAGAT ACCAGGCGTT TCCCCCTGGA AGCTCCCTCG
      661 TGCGCTCTCC TGTTCCGACC CTGCCGCTTA CCGGATACCT GTCCGCCTTT CTCCCTTCGG
      721 GAAGCGTGGC GCTTTCTCAT AGCTCACGCT GTAGGTATCT CAGTTCGGTG TAGGTCGTTC
      781 GCTCCAAGCT GGGCTGTGTG CACGAACCCC CCGTTCAGCC CGACCGCTGC GCCTTATCCG
      841 GTAACTATCG TCTTGAGTCC AACCCGGTAA GACACGACTT ATCGCCACTG GCAGCAGCCA
      901 CTGGTAACAG GATTAGCAGA GCGAGGTATG TAGGCGGTGC TACAGAGTTC TTGAAGTGGT
      961 GGCCTAACTA CGGCTACACT AGAAGAACAG TATTTGGTAT CTGCGCTCTG CTGAAGCCAG
     1021 TTACCTTCGG AAAAAGAGTT GGTAGCTCTT GATCCGGCAA ACAAACCACC GCTGGTAGCG
     1081 GTGGTTTTTT TGTTTGCAAG CAGCAGATTA CGCGCAGAAA AAAAGGATCT CAAGAAGATC
     1141 CTTTGATCTT TTCTACGGGG TCTGACGCTC TATTCAACAA AGCCGCCGTC CCGTCAAGTC
     1201 AGCGTAAATG GGTAGGGGGC TTCAAATCGT CCCCCCATAC GATATAAGTT GTTACTAGTG
     1261 CTTGGATTCT CACCAATAAA AAACGCCCGG CGGCAACCGA GCGTTCTGAA CAAATCCAGA
     1321 TGGAGTTCTG AGGTCATTAC TGGATCTATC AACAGGAGTC CAAGCGAGCT CGATATCAAA
     1381 TTACGCCCCG CCCTGCCACT CATCGCAGTA CTGTTGTAAT TCATTAAGCA TTCTGCCGAC
     1441 ATGGAAGCCA TCACAAACGG CATGATGAAC CTGAATCGCC AGCGGCATCA GCACCTTGTC
     1501 GCCTTGCGTA TAATATTTGC CCATGGTGAA AACGGGGGCG AAGAAGTTGT CCATATTGGC
     1561 CACGTTTAAA TCAAAACTGG TGAAACTCAC CCAGGGATTG GCTGAGACGA AAAACATATT
     1621 CTCAATAAAC CCTTTAGGGA AATAGGCCAG GTTTTCACCG TAACACGCCA CATCTTGCGA
     1681 ATATATGTGT AGAAACTGCC GGAAATCGTC GTGGTATTCA CTCCAGAGCG ATGAAAACGT
     1741 TTCAGTTTGC TCATGGAAAA CGGTGTAACA AGGGTGAACA CTATCCCATA TCACCAGCTC
     1801 ACCGTCTTTC ATTGCCATAC GAAATTCCGG ATGAGCATTC ATCAGGCGGG CAAGAATGTG
     1861 AATAAAGGCC GGATAAAACT TGTGCTTATT TTTCTTTACG GTCTTTAAAA AGGCCGTAAT
     1921 ATCCAGCTGA ACGGTCTGGT TATAGGTACA TTGAGCAACT GACTGAAATG CCTCAAAATG
     1981 TTCTTTACGA TGCCATTGGG ATATATCAAC GGTGGTATAT CCAGTGATTT TTTTCTCCAT
     2041 TTTAGCTTCC TTAGCTCCTG AAAATCTCGA TAACTCAAAA AATACGCCCG GTAGTGATCT
     2101 TATTTCATTA TGGTGAAAGT TGGAACCTCT TACGTGCCGA TCAACGTCTC ATTGATACCT
     2161 GAAACAAAAC CCATCGTACG GCCAAGGAAG TCTCCAATAA CTGTGATCCA CCACAAGCGC
     2221 CAGGGTTTTC CCAGTCACGA CGTTGTAAAA CGACGGCCAG TCATGCATAA TCCGCACGCA
     2281 TCTGGAATAA GGAAGTGCCA TTCCGCCTGA CCT
//
