# Supplementary material for: A scalable transposon mutagenesis system for non-model bacteria
Source: bioRxiv preprint, doi:10.64898/2025.12.22.696024, version 1 (2025-12-23)
Supplement: Plasmid sequences [file 696024_file12.zip › Plasmid sequences/Promoter part plasmids/pGLU_108.gb]

LOCUS       pGLU_108                2313 bp ds-DNA     circular     16-MAY-2024
DEFINITION  .
FEATURES             Location/Qualifiers
     RS421_promot... complement(20..184)
                     /label=13166
                     /ApEinfo_revcolor="#f58a5e"
                     /ApEinfo_fwdcolor="#f58a5e"
     miscellaneous   185..203
                     /label="Tn5_LE"
                     /ApEinfo_revcolor="#faac61"
                     /ApEinfo_fwdcolor="#faac61"
     miscellaneous   complement(185..203)
                     /label="Tn5_RE"
                     /ApEinfo_revcolor="#faac61"
                     /ApEinfo_fwdcolor="#faac61"
     misc_feature    204..233
                     /label="F primer binding"
                     /ApEinfo_revcolor="#d6b295"
                     /ApEinfo_fwdcolor="#d6b295"
     promoter ID ... 234..253
                     /label=">skpp-1956-F_sk20mer-3590"
                     /ApEinfo_revcolor="#f58a5e"
                     /ApEinfo_fwdcolor="#f58a5e"
     primer_bind     complement(357..373)
                     /label="M13 rev"
                     /ApEinfo_revcolor="#c7b0e3"
                     /ApEinfo_fwdcolor="#c7b0e3"
     ORI             complement(545..1133)
                     /label="ColE1"
                     /ApEinfo_revcolor="#c6c9d1"
                     /ApEinfo_fwdcolor="#c6c9d1"
     terminator      1266..1360
                     /label="lambda t0 terminator"
                     /ApEinfo_revcolor="#faac61"
                     /ApEinfo_fwdcolor="#faac61"
     CDS             complement(1381..2040)
                     /label="cat"
                     /ApEinfo_revcolor="#ffef86"
                     /ApEinfo_fwdcolor="#ffef86"
     promoter        complement(2041..2143)
                     /label="Pcat"
                     /ApEinfo_revcolor="#9eafd2"
                     /ApEinfo_fwdcolor="#9eafd2"
     primer_bind     2245..2261
                     /label="M13 fwd"
                     /ApEinfo_revcolor="#d59687"
                     /ApEinfo_fwdcolor="#d59687"
ORIGIN
        1 GTATCGCAGG TCTCATCATG GAAAGACATC CGCTCAAATG AGGAACATTC GGCGGCGGTC
       61 TGCCTGCGGC ACGGGGGGTC GGCTCGACAG ACGCCGCAAC AACAAGGAAA AGCGTTGTTG
      121 CGGCTTACTT GTCCGACGAC TTTTGAGCTC CCATGCTACG GCTCCATGCA CATCTTGAGG
      181 CGAACTGTCT CTTATACACA TCTGGGTCAC GCGTAGGACG CGTCGAGTAG GGTGTATTAT
      241 CTACCCGGGC GGACGTATGA GACCGTCAGA CACGATCGAG CATGCTAGTC GATATCGAGA
      301 AGGCTAGGTG GAGGCTCAGT GATGATAAGT CTGCGATGGT GGATGCATGT GTCATGGTCA
      361 TAGCTGTTTC CTGTGTGAAA TTGTTATCCG CTCAGAGGGC ACAATCCTAT TCCGCGCTAT
      421 CCGACAATCT CCAAGACATT AGGTGGAGTT CAGTTCGGCG TATGGCATAT GTCGCTGGAA
      481 AGAACATGTG AGCAAAAGGC CAGCAAAAGG CCAGGAACCG TAAAAAGGCC GCGTTGCTGG
      541 CGTTTTTCCA TAGGCTCCGC CCCCCTGACG AGCATCACAA AAATCGACGC TCAAGTCAGA
      601 GGTGGCGAAA CCCGACAGGA CTATAAAGAT ACCAGGCGTT TCCCCCTGGA AGCTCCCTCG
      661 TGCGCTCTCC TGTTCCGACC CTGCCGCTTA CCGGATACCT GTCCGCCTTT CTCCCTTCGG
      721 GAAGCGTGGC GCTTTCTCAT AGCTCACGCT GTAGGTATCT CAGTTCGGTG TAGGTCGTTC
      781 GCTCCAAGCT GGGCTGTGTG CACGAACCCC CCGTTCAGCC CGACCGCTGC GCCTTATCCG
      841 GTAACTATCG TCTTGAGTCC AACCCGGTAA GACACGACTT ATCGCCACTG GCAGCAGCCA
      901 CTGGTAACAG GATTAGCAGA GCGAGGTATG TAGGCGGTGC TACAGAGTTC TTGAAGTGGT
      961 GGCCTAACTA CGGCTACACT AGAAGAACAG TATTTGGTAT CTGCGCTCTG CTGAAGCCAG
     1021 TTACCTTCGG AAAAAGAGTT GGTAGCTCTT GATCCGGCAA ACAAACCACC GCTGGTAGCG
     1081 GTGGTTTTTT TGTTTGCAAG CAGCAGATTA CGCGCAGAAA AAAAGGATCT CAAGAAGATC
     1141 CTTTGATCTT TTCTACGGGG TCTGACGCTC TATTCAACAA AGCCGCCGTC CCGTCAAGTC
     1201 AGCGTAAATG GGTAGGGGGC TTCAAATCGT CCCCCCATAC GATATAAGTT GTTACTAGTG
     1261 CTTGGATTCT CACCAATAAA AAACGCCCGG CGGCAACCGA GCGTTCTGAA CAAATCCAGA
     1321 TGGAGTTCTG AGGTCATTAC TGGATCTATC AACAGGAGTC CAAGCGAGCT CGATATCAAA
     1381 TTACGCCCCG CCCTGCCACT CATCGCAGTA CTGTTGTAAT TCATTAAGCA TTCTGCCGAC
     1441 ATGGAAGCCA TCACAAACGG CATGATGAAC CTGAATCGCC AGCGGCATCA GCACCTTGTC
     1501 GCCTTGCGTA TAATATTTGC CCATGGTGAA AACGGGGGCG AAGAAGTTGT CCATATTGGC
     1561 CACGTTTAAA TCAAAACTGG TGAAACTCAC CCAGGGATTG GCTGAGACGA AAAACATATT
     1621 CTCAATAAAC CCTTTAGGGA AATAGGCCAG GTTTTCACCG TAACACGCCA CATCTTGCGA
     1681 ATATATGTGT AGAAACTGCC GGAAATCGTC GTGGTATTCA CTCCAGAGCG ATGAAAACGT
     1741 TTCAGTTTGC TCATGGAAAA CGGTGTAACA AGGGTGAACA CTATCCCATA TCACCAGCTC
     1801 ACCGTCTTTC ATTGCCATAC GAAATTCCGG ATGAGCATTC ATCAGGCGGG CAAGAATGTG
     1861 AATAAAGGCC GGATAAAACT TGTGCTTATT TTTCTTTACG GTCTTTAAAA AGGCCGTAAT
     1921 ATCCAGCTGA ACGGTCTGGT TATAGGTACA TTGAGCAACT GACTGAAATG CCTCAAAATG
     1981 TTCTTTACGA TGCCATTGGG ATATATCAAC GGTGGTATAT CCAGTGATTT TTTTCTCCAT
     2041 TTTAGCTTCC TTAGCTCCTG AAAATCTCGA TAACTCAAAA AATACGCCCG GTAGTGATCT
     2101 TATTTCATTA TGGTGAAAGT TGGAACCTCT TACGTGCCGA TCAACGTCTC ATTGATACCT
     2161 GAAACAAAAC CCATCGTACG GCCAAGGAAG TCTCCAATAA CTGTGATCCA CCACAAGCGC
     2221 CAGGGTTTTC CCAGTCACGA CGTTGTAAAA CGACGGCCAG TCATGCATAA TCCGCACGCA
     2281 TCTGGAATAA GGAAGTGCCA TTCCGCCTGA CCT
//
