# Supplementary material for: A scalable transposon mutagenesis system for non-model bacteria
Source: bioRxiv preprint, doi:10.64898/2025.12.22.696024, version 1 (2025-12-23)
Supplement: Plasmid sequences [file 696024_file12.zip › Plasmid sequences/Promoter part plasmids/pGLU_69.gb]

LOCUS       pGLU_69                 2313 bp ds-DNA     circular     08-APR-2024
DEFINITION  .
FEATURES             Location/Qualifiers
     misc_feature    1..19
                     /label="upstream region"
                     /ApEinfo_revcolor="#9eafd2"
                     /ApEinfo_fwdcolor="#9eafd2"
     promoter ID ... 20..39
                     /label=">skpp-1914-F_sk20mer-8364"
                     /ApEinfo_revcolor="#f58a5e"
                     /ApEinfo_fwdcolor="#f58a5e"
     misc_feature    complement(40..69)
                     /label="R primer binding"
                     /ApEinfo_revcolor="#d6b295"
                     /ApEinfo_fwdcolor="#d6b295"
     RS421_promot... 70..234
                     /label=13181
                     /ApEinfo_revcolor="#f58a5e"
                     /ApEinfo_fwdcolor="#f58a5e"
     misc_feature    235..300
                     /label="downstream region"
                     /ApEinfo_revcolor="#9eafd2"
                     /ApEinfo_fwdcolor="#9eafd2"
     primer_bind     complement(357..373)
                     /label="M13 rev"
                     /ApEinfo_revcolor="#c7b0e3"
                     /ApEinfo_fwdcolor="#c7b0e3"
     ORI             complement(545..1133)
                     /label="ColE1"
                     /ApEinfo_revcolor="#c6c9d1"
                     /ApEinfo_fwdcolor="#c6c9d1"
     terminator      1266..1360
                     /label="lambda t0 terminator"
                     /ApEinfo_revcolor="#faac61"
                     /ApEinfo_fwdcolor="#faac61"
     CDS             complement(1381..2040)
                     /label="cat"
                     /ApEinfo_revcolor="#ffef86"
                     /ApEinfo_fwdcolor="#ffef86"
     promoter        complement(2041..2143)
                     /label="Pcat"
                     /ApEinfo_revcolor="#9eafd2"
                     /ApEinfo_fwdcolor="#9eafd2"
     primer_bind     2245..2261
                     /label="M13 fwd"
                     /ApEinfo_revcolor="#d59687"
                     /ApEinfo_fwdcolor="#d59687"
ORIGIN
        1 GTGACTCAGG TCTCACGTAG CTAAGGCCCG GACTATTCAG TTCCGCAGCC ACACGCCGTG
       61 TGAAGCTGGA AGCCCAATCC TTGTAACAAT TTGAAAACAG AATGCGACAG ATACATACGG
      121 ATATACCCTT ATGCTGTTTG ACTTTCCTAA TTTTGAATTT TGTTGGCGCA GCCTTGCCGT
      181 AGGCTATTTT GAATTTTGAA TTGGTATTAG TACCCAATCC CCAGTACCCA ATTTAATGTG
      241 AGACCGGGAT TCACATTGGA TACGAGATCC GTAGATTGAT AAGAGGACAC GGAATATCCC
      301 AGGCTAGGTG GAGGCTCAGT GATGATAAGT CTGCGATGGT GGATGCATGT GTCATGGTCA
      361 TAGCTGTTTC CTGTGTGAAA TTGTTATCCG CTCAGAGGGC ACAATCCTAT TCCGCGCTAT
      421 CCGACAATCT CCAAGACATT AGGTGGAGTT CAGTTCGGCG TATGGCATAT GTCGCTGGAA
      481 AGAACATGTG AGCAAAAGGC CAGCAAAAGG CCAGGAACCG TAAAAAGGCC GCGTTGCTGG
      541 CGTTTTTCCA TAGGCTCCGC CCCCCTGACG AGCATCACAA AAATCGACGC TCAAGTCAGA
      601 GGTGGCGAAA CCCGACAGGA CTATAAAGAT ACCAGGCGTT TCCCCCTGGA AGCTCCCTCG
      661 TGCGCTCTCC TGTTCCGACC CTGCCGCTTA CCGGATACCT GTCCGCCTTT CTCCCTTCGG
      721 GAAGCGTGGC GCTTTCTCAT AGCTCACGCT GTAGGTATCT CAGTTCGGTG TAGGTCGTTC
      781 GCTCCAAGCT GGGCTGTGTG CACGAACCCC CCGTTCAGCC CGACCGCTGC GCCTTATCCG
      841 GTAACTATCG TCTTGAGTCC AACCCGGTAA GACACGACTT ATCGCCACTG GCAGCAGCCA
      901 CTGGTAACAG GATTAGCAGA GCGAGGTATG TAGGCGGTGC TACAGAGTTC TTGAAGTGGT
      961 GGCCTAACTA CGGCTACACT AGAAGAACAG TATTTGGTAT CTGCGCTCTG CTGAAGCCAG
     1021 TTACCTTCGG AAAAAGAGTT GGTAGCTCTT GATCCGGCAA ACAAACCACC GCTGGTAGCG
     1081 GTGGTTTTTT TGTTTGCAAG CAGCAGATTA CGCGCAGAAA AAAAGGATCT CAAGAAGATC
     1141 CTTTGATCTT TTCTACGGGG TCTGACGCTC TATTCAACAA AGCCGCCGTC CCGTCAAGTC
     1201 AGCGTAAATG GGTAGGGGGC TTCAAATCGT CCCCCCATAC GATATAAGTT GTTACTAGTG
     1261 CTTGGATTCT CACCAATAAA AAACGCCCGG CGGCAACCGA GCGTTCTGAA CAAATCCAGA
     1321 TGGAGTTCTG AGGTCATTAC TGGATCTATC AACAGGAGTC CAAGCGAGCT CGATATCAAA
     1381 TTACGCCCCG CCCTGCCACT CATCGCAGTA CTGTTGTAAT TCATTAAGCA TTCTGCCGAC
     1441 ATGGAAGCCA TCACAAACGG CATGATGAAC CTGAATCGCC AGCGGCATCA GCACCTTGTC
     1501 GCCTTGCGTA TAATATTTGC CCATGGTGAA AACGGGGGCG AAGAAGTTGT CCATATTGGC
     1561 CACGTTTAAA TCAAAACTGG TGAAACTCAC CCAGGGATTG GCTGAGACGA AAAACATATT
     1621 CTCAATAAAC CCTTTAGGGA AATAGGCCAG GTTTTCACCG TAACACGCCA CATCTTGCGA
     1681 ATATATGTGT AGAAACTGCC GGAAATCGTC GTGGTATTCA CTCCAGAGCG ATGAAAACGT
     1741 TTCAGTTTGC TCATGGAAAA CGGTGTAACA AGGGTGAACA CTATCCCATA TCACCAGCTC
     1801 ACCGTCTTTC ATTGCCATAC GAAATTCCGG ATGAGCATTC ATCAGGCGGG CAAGAATGTG
     1861 AATAAAGGCC GGATAAAACT TGTGCTTATT TTTCTTTACG GTCTTTAAAA AGGCCGTAAT
     1921 ATCCAGCTGA ACGGTCTGGT TATAGGTACA TTGAGCAACT GACTGAAATG CCTCAAAATG
     1981 TTCTTTACGA TGCCATTGGG ATATATCAAC GGTGGTATAT CCAGTGATTT TTTTCTCCAT
     2041 TTTAGCTTCC TTAGCTCCTG AAAATCTCGA TAACTCAAAA AATACGCCCG GTAGTGATCT
     2101 TATTTCATTA TGGTGAAAGT TGGAACCTCT TACGTGCCGA TCAACGTCTC ATTGATACCT
     2161 GAAACAAAAC CCATCGTACG GCCAAGGAAG TCTCCAATAA CTGTGATCCA CCACAAGCGC
     2221 CAGGGTTTTC CCAGTCACGA CGTTGTAAAA CGACGGCCAG TCATGCATAA TCCGCACGCA
     2281 TCTGGAATAA GGAAGTGCCA TTCCGCCTGA CCT
//
