# Supplementary material for: A scalable transposon mutagenesis system for non-model bacteria
Source: bioRxiv preprint, doi:10.64898/2025.12.22.696024, version 1 (2025-12-23)
Supplement: Plasmid sequences [file 696024_file12.zip › Plasmid sequences/Promoter part plasmids/pGLU_79.gb]

LOCUS       pGLU_79                 2313 bp ds-DNA     circular     08-APR-2024
DEFINITION  .
FEATURES             Location/Qualifiers
     misc_feature    1..19
                     /label="upstream region"
                     /ApEinfo_revcolor="#9eafd2"
                     /ApEinfo_fwdcolor="#9eafd2"
     promoter ID ... 20..39
                     /label=">skpp-1924-F_sk20mer-4545"
                     /ApEinfo_revcolor="#f58a5e"
                     /ApEinfo_fwdcolor="#f58a5e"
     misc_feature    complement(40..69)
                     /label="R primer binding"
                     /ApEinfo_revcolor="#d6b295"
                     /ApEinfo_fwdcolor="#d6b295"
     RS421_promot... 70..234
                     /label=14067
                     /ApEinfo_revcolor="#f58a5e"
                     /ApEinfo_fwdcolor="#f58a5e"
     misc_feature    235..300
                     /label="downstream region"
                     /ApEinfo_revcolor="#9eafd2"
                     /ApEinfo_fwdcolor="#9eafd2"
     primer_bind     complement(357..373)
                     /label="M13 rev"
                     /ApEinfo_revcolor="#c7b0e3"
                     /ApEinfo_fwdcolor="#c7b0e3"
     ORI             complement(545..1133)
                     /label="ColE1"
                     /ApEinfo_revcolor="#c6c9d1"
                     /ApEinfo_fwdcolor="#c6c9d1"
     terminator      1266..1360
                     /label="lambda t0 terminator"
                     /ApEinfo_revcolor="#faac61"
                     /ApEinfo_fwdcolor="#faac61"
     CDS             complement(1381..2040)
                     /label="cat"
                     /ApEinfo_revcolor="#ffef86"
                     /ApEinfo_fwdcolor="#ffef86"
     promoter        complement(2041..2143)
                     /label="Pcat"
                     /ApEinfo_revcolor="#9eafd2"
                     /ApEinfo_fwdcolor="#9eafd2"
     primer_bind     2245..2261
                     /label="M13 fwd"
                     /ApEinfo_revcolor="#d59687"
                     /ApEinfo_fwdcolor="#d59687"
ORIGIN
        1 GTGACTCAGG TCTCACGTAC TGTAACAAGG CCTGCTGACG TTCCGCAGCC ACACGCCGTG
       61 TGAAGCTGGG GGTCGGGGGT GAGGGAGCTT AAAACCTACC CTTGTAAGCT ACCCCCTCTC
      121 CCGCCATACC ACCATGAAGG TTTGAACTCC CCTCGCCCGC CGCAGTGGGC GAGGGGTCGG
      181 GGGTGAGGGA ACGTAAAGCC TCAGATGCTC TGTGTTCTAC ATAAAGGAAT GTACAATGTG
      241 AGACCGGGAT TCACATTGGA TACGAGATCC GTAGATTGAT AAGAGGACAC GGAATATCCC
      301 AGGCTAGGTG GAGGCTCAGT GATGATAAGT CTGCGATGGT GGATGCATGT GTCATGGTCA
      361 TAGCTGTTTC CTGTGTGAAA TTGTTATCCG CTCAGAGGGC ACAATCCTAT TCCGCGCTAT
      421 CCGACAATCT CCAAGACATT AGGTGGAGTT CAGTTCGGCG TATGGCATAT GTCGCTGGAA
      481 AGAACATGTG AGCAAAAGGC CAGCAAAAGG CCAGGAACCG TAAAAAGGCC GCGTTGCTGG
      541 CGTTTTTCCA TAGGCTCCGC CCCCCTGACG AGCATCACAA AAATCGACGC TCAAGTCAGA
      601 GGTGGCGAAA CCCGACAGGA CTATAAAGAT ACCAGGCGTT TCCCCCTGGA AGCTCCCTCG
      661 TGCGCTCTCC TGTTCCGACC CTGCCGCTTA CCGGATACCT GTCCGCCTTT CTCCCTTCGG
      721 GAAGCGTGGC GCTTTCTCAT AGCTCACGCT GTAGGTATCT CAGTTCGGTG TAGGTCGTTC
      781 GCTCCAAGCT GGGCTGTGTG CACGAACCCC CCGTTCAGCC CGACCGCTGC GCCTTATCCG
      841 GTAACTATCG TCTTGAGTCC AACCCGGTAA GACACGACTT ATCGCCACTG GCAGCAGCCA
      901 CTGGTAACAG GATTAGCAGA GCGAGGTATG TAGGCGGTGC TACAGAGTTC TTGAAGTGGT
      961 GGCCTAACTA CGGCTACACT AGAAGAACAG TATTTGGTAT CTGCGCTCTG CTGAAGCCAG
     1021 TTACCTTCGG AAAAAGAGTT GGTAGCTCTT GATCCGGCAA ACAAACCACC GCTGGTAGCG
     1081 GTGGTTTTTT TGTTTGCAAG CAGCAGATTA CGCGCAGAAA AAAAGGATCT CAAGAAGATC
     1141 CTTTGATCTT TTCTACGGGG TCTGACGCTC TATTCAACAA AGCCGCCGTC CCGTCAAGTC
     1201 AGCGTAAATG GGTAGGGGGC TTCAAATCGT CCCCCCATAC GATATAAGTT GTTACTAGTG
     1261 CTTGGATTCT CACCAATAAA AAACGCCCGG CGGCAACCGA GCGTTCTGAA CAAATCCAGA
     1321 TGGAGTTCTG AGGTCATTAC TGGATCTATC AACAGGAGTC CAAGCGAGCT CGATATCAAA
     1381 TTACGCCCCG CCCTGCCACT CATCGCAGTA CTGTTGTAAT TCATTAAGCA TTCTGCCGAC
     1441 ATGGAAGCCA TCACAAACGG CATGATGAAC CTGAATCGCC AGCGGCATCA GCACCTTGTC
     1501 GCCTTGCGTA TAATATTTGC CCATGGTGAA AACGGGGGCG AAGAAGTTGT CCATATTGGC
     1561 CACGTTTAAA TCAAAACTGG TGAAACTCAC CCAGGGATTG GCTGAGACGA AAAACATATT
     1621 CTCAATAAAC CCTTTAGGGA AATAGGCCAG GTTTTCACCG TAACACGCCA CATCTTGCGA
     1681 ATATATGTGT AGAAACTGCC GGAAATCGTC GTGGTATTCA CTCCAGAGCG ATGAAAACGT
     1741 TTCAGTTTGC TCATGGAAAA CGGTGTAACA AGGGTGAACA CTATCCCATA TCACCAGCTC
     1801 ACCGTCTTTC ATTGCCATAC GAAATTCCGG ATGAGCATTC ATCAGGCGGG CAAGAATGTG
     1861 AATAAAGGCC GGATAAAACT TGTGCTTATT TTTCTTTACG GTCTTTAAAA AGGCCGTAAT
     1921 ATCCAGCTGA ACGGTCTGGT TATAGGTACA TTGAGCAACT GACTGAAATG CCTCAAAATG
     1981 TTCTTTACGA TGCCATTGGG ATATATCAAC GGTGGTATAT CCAGTGATTT TTTTCTCCAT
     2041 TTTAGCTTCC TTAGCTCCTG AAAATCTCGA TAACTCAAAA AATACGCCCG GTAGTGATCT
     2101 TATTTCATTA TGGTGAAAGT TGGAACCTCT TACGTGCCGA TCAACGTCTC ATTGATACCT
     2161 GAAACAAAAC CCATCGTACG GCCAAGGAAG TCTCCAATAA CTGTGATCCA CCACAAGCGC
     2221 CAGGGTTTTC CCAGTCACGA CGTTGTAAAA CGACGGCCAG TCATGCATAA TCCGCACGCA
     2281 TCTGGAATAA GGAAGTGCCA TTCCGCCTGA CCT
//
