# Supplementary material for: A scalable transposon mutagenesis system for non-model bacteria
Source: bioRxiv preprint, doi:10.64898/2025.12.22.696024, version 1 (2025-12-23)
Supplement: Plasmid sequences [file 696024_file12.zip › Plasmid sequences/Promoter part plasmids/pGLU_68.gb]

LOCUS       pGLU_68                 2313 bp ds-DNA     circular     08-APR-2024
DEFINITION  .
FEATURES             Location/Qualifiers
     misc_feature    1..19
                     /label="upstream region"
                     /ApEinfo_revcolor="#9eafd2"
                     /ApEinfo_fwdcolor="#9eafd2"
     promoter ID ... 20..39
                     /label=">skpp-1913-F_sk20mer-4523"
                     /ApEinfo_revcolor="#f58a5e"
                     /ApEinfo_fwdcolor="#f58a5e"
     misc_feature    complement(40..69)
                     /label="R primer binding"
                     /ApEinfo_revcolor="#d6b295"
                     /ApEinfo_fwdcolor="#d6b295"
     misc_feature    70..234
                     /label="Dummy_[abr]"
                     /ApEinfo_revcolor="#c6c9d1"
                     /ApEinfo_fwdcolor="#c6c9d1"
     misc_feature    235..300
                     /label="downstream region"
                     /ApEinfo_revcolor="#9eafd2"
                     /ApEinfo_fwdcolor="#9eafd2"
     primer_bind     complement(357..373)
                     /label="M13 rev"
                     /ApEinfo_revcolor="#c7b0e3"
                     /ApEinfo_fwdcolor="#c7b0e3"
     ORI             complement(545..1133)
                     /label="ColE1"
                     /ApEinfo_revcolor="#c6c9d1"
                     /ApEinfo_fwdcolor="#c6c9d1"
     terminator      1266..1360
                     /label="lambda t0 terminator"
                     /ApEinfo_revcolor="#faac61"
                     /ApEinfo_fwdcolor="#faac61"
     CDS             complement(1381..2040)
                     /label="cat"
                     /ApEinfo_revcolor="#ffef86"
                     /ApEinfo_fwdcolor="#ffef86"
     promoter        complement(2041..2143)
                     /label="Pcat"
                     /ApEinfo_revcolor="#9eafd2"
                     /ApEinfo_fwdcolor="#9eafd2"
     primer_bind     2245..2261
                     /label="M13 fwd"
                     /ApEinfo_revcolor="#d59687"
                     /ApEinfo_fwdcolor="#d59687"
ORIGIN
        1 GTGACTCAGG TCTCACGTAG TAGGGTTTGT GATCGTGGCG TTCCGCAGCC ACACGCCGTG
       61 TGAAGCTGGC ACCGAGGAAG TAGACTGTTG CACGTTGGGG ATAGCGGTAG CTAACTAAGA
      121 CGCCTGCCAC AACAGCAGTA TCAAACCCGT ACAAAGGGAA CATCCACACT TTGGTGAATC
      181 GAAGCGCGGC ATCAGAATTT CCTTTTGGAT ACCTGATACA AAGCCCATCG TGGTAATGTG
      241 AGACCGGGAT TCACATTGGA TACGAGATCC GTAGATTGAT AAGAGGACAC GGAATATCCC
      301 AGGCTAGGTG GAGGCTCAGT GATGATAAGT CTGCGATGGT GGATGCATGT GTCATGGTCA
      361 TAGCTGTTTC CTGTGTGAAA TTGTTATCCG CTCAGAGGGC ACAATCCTAT TCCGCGCTAT
      421 CCGACAATCT CCAAGACATT AGGTGGAGTT CAGTTCGGCG TATGGCATAT GTCGCTGGAA
      481 AGAACATGTG AGCAAAAGGC CAGCAAAAGG CCAGGAACCG TAAAAAGGCC GCGTTGCTGG
      541 CGTTTTTCCA TAGGCTCCGC CCCCCTGACG AGCATCACAA AAATCGACGC TCAAGTCAGA
      601 GGTGGCGAAA CCCGACAGGA CTATAAAGAT ACCAGGCGTT TCCCCCTGGA AGCTCCCTCG
      661 TGCGCTCTCC TGTTCCGACC CTGCCGCTTA CCGGATACCT GTCCGCCTTT CTCCCTTCGG
      721 GAAGCGTGGC GCTTTCTCAT AGCTCACGCT GTAGGTATCT CAGTTCGGTG TAGGTCGTTC
      781 GCTCCAAGCT GGGCTGTGTG CACGAACCCC CCGTTCAGCC CGACCGCTGC GCCTTATCCG
      841 GTAACTATCG TCTTGAGTCC AACCCGGTAA GACACGACTT ATCGCCACTG GCAGCAGCCA
      901 CTGGTAACAG GATTAGCAGA GCGAGGTATG TAGGCGGTGC TACAGAGTTC TTGAAGTGGT
      961 GGCCTAACTA CGGCTACACT AGAAGAACAG TATTTGGTAT CTGCGCTCTG CTGAAGCCAG
     1021 TTACCTTCGG AAAAAGAGTT GGTAGCTCTT GATCCGGCAA ACAAACCACC GCTGGTAGCG
     1081 GTGGTTTTTT TGTTTGCAAG CAGCAGATTA CGCGCAGAAA AAAAGGATCT CAAGAAGATC
     1141 CTTTGATCTT TTCTACGGGG TCTGACGCTC TATTCAACAA AGCCGCCGTC CCGTCAAGTC
     1201 AGCGTAAATG GGTAGGGGGC TTCAAATCGT CCCCCCATAC GATATAAGTT GTTACTAGTG
     1261 CTTGGATTCT CACCAATAAA AAACGCCCGG CGGCAACCGA GCGTTCTGAA CAAATCCAGA
     1321 TGGAGTTCTG AGGTCATTAC TGGATCTATC AACAGGAGTC CAAGCGAGCT CGATATCAAA
     1381 TTACGCCCCG CCCTGCCACT CATCGCAGTA CTGTTGTAAT TCATTAAGCA TTCTGCCGAC
     1441 ATGGAAGCCA TCACAAACGG CATGATGAAC CTGAATCGCC AGCGGCATCA GCACCTTGTC
     1501 GCCTTGCGTA TAATATTTGC CCATGGTGAA AACGGGGGCG AAGAAGTTGT CCATATTGGC
     1561 CACGTTTAAA TCAAAACTGG TGAAACTCAC CCAGGGATTG GCTGAGACGA AAAACATATT
     1621 CTCAATAAAC CCTTTAGGGA AATAGGCCAG GTTTTCACCG TAACACGCCA CATCTTGCGA
     1681 ATATATGTGT AGAAACTGCC GGAAATCGTC GTGGTATTCA CTCCAGAGCG ATGAAAACGT
     1741 TTCAGTTTGC TCATGGAAAA CGGTGTAACA AGGGTGAACA CTATCCCATA TCACCAGCTC
     1801 ACCGTCTTTC ATTGCCATAC GAAATTCCGG ATGAGCATTC ATCAGGCGGG CAAGAATGTG
     1861 AATAAAGGCC GGATAAAACT TGTGCTTATT TTTCTTTACG GTCTTTAAAA AGGCCGTAAT
     1921 ATCCAGCTGA ACGGTCTGGT TATAGGTACA TTGAGCAACT GACTGAAATG CCTCAAAATG
     1981 TTCTTTACGA TGCCATTGGG ATATATCAAC GGTGGTATAT CCAGTGATTT TTTTCTCCAT
     2041 TTTAGCTTCC TTAGCTCCTG AAAATCTCGA TAACTCAAAA AATACGCCCG GTAGTGATCT
     2101 TATTTCATTA TGGTGAAAGT TGGAACCTCT TACGTGCCGA TCAACGTCTC ATTGATACCT
     2161 GAAACAAAAC CCATCGTACG GCCAAGGAAG TCTCCAATAA CTGTGATCCA CCACAAGCGC
     2221 CAGGGTTTTC CCAGTCACGA CGTTGTAAAA CGACGGCCAG TCATGCATAA TCCGCACGCA
     2281 TCTGGAATAA GGAAGTGCCA TTCCGCCTGA CCT
//
