# Supplementary material for: A scalable transposon mutagenesis system for non-model bacteria
Source: bioRxiv preprint, doi:10.64898/2025.12.22.696024, version 1 (2025-12-23)
Supplement: Plasmid sequences [file 696024_file12.zip › Plasmid sequences/Promoter part plasmids/pGLU_78.gb]

LOCUS       pGLU_78                 2313 bp ds-DNA     circular     31-JUL-2024
DEFINITION  .
FEATURES             Location/Qualifiers
     misc_feature    1..19
                     /label="upstream region"
                     /ApEinfo_revcolor="#9eafd2"
                     /ApEinfo_fwdcolor="#9eafd2"
     promoter ID ... 20..39
                     /label=">skpp-1923-F_sk20mer-1906"
                     /ApEinfo_revcolor="#f58a5e"
                     /ApEinfo_fwdcolor="#f58a5e"
     misc_feature    complement(40..69)
                     /label="R primer binding"
                     /ApEinfo_revcolor="#d6b295"
                     /ApEinfo_fwdcolor="#d6b295"
     RS421_promot... 70..234
                     /label=14143
                     /ApEinfo_revcolor="#f58a5e"
                     /ApEinfo_fwdcolor="#f58a5e"
     CDS             106..234
                     /ApEinfo_revcolor="#84b0dc"
                     /ApEinfo_fwdcolor="#84b0dc"
                     /translation="MGGIGVSCSFNKIKDSVKQKIDSMGDKGTYGVSASHPLAVEEG"
     misc_feature    235..300
                     /label="downstream region"
                     /ApEinfo_revcolor="#9eafd2"
                     /ApEinfo_fwdcolor="#9eafd2"
     primer_bind     complement(357..373)
                     /label="M13 rev"
                     /ApEinfo_revcolor="#c7b0e3"
                     /ApEinfo_fwdcolor="#c7b0e3"
     ORI             complement(545..1133)
                     /label="ColE1"
                     /ApEinfo_revcolor="#c6c9d1"
                     /ApEinfo_fwdcolor="#c6c9d1"
     terminator      1266..1360
                     /label="lambda t0 terminator"
                     /ApEinfo_revcolor="#faac61"
                     /ApEinfo_fwdcolor="#faac61"
     CDS             complement(1381..2040)
                     /label="cat"
                     /ApEinfo_revcolor="#ffef86"
                     /ApEinfo_fwdcolor="#ffef86"
     promoter        complement(2041..2143)
                     /label="Pcat"
                     /ApEinfo_revcolor="#9eafd2"
                     /ApEinfo_fwdcolor="#9eafd2"
     primer_bind     2245..2261
                     /label="M13 fwd"
                     /ApEinfo_revcolor="#d59687"
                     /ApEinfo_fwdcolor="#d59687"
ORIGIN
        1 GTGACTCAGG TCTCACGTAT GCGTTAGTGT GTAGTGTCGG TTCCGCAGCC ACACGCCGTG
       61 TGAAGCTGGA AGAAGATAAT TCTTTTCTGT TTGATAGTCA GCTTAATGGG GGGTATCGGG
      121 GTATCCTGTT CTTTCAATAA AATAAAAGAC AGTGTTAAGC AAAAAATTGA TAGTATGGGT
      181 GATAAAGGAA CTTATGGAGT GAGTGCCTCT CACCCCCTTG CGGTTGAGGA AGGTAATGTG
      241 AGACCGGGAT TCACATTGGA TACGAGATCC GTAGATTGAT AAGAGGACAC GGAATATCCC
      301 AGGCTAGGTG GAGGCTCAGT GATGATAAGT CTGCGATGGT GGATGCATGT GTCATGGTCA
      361 TAGCTGTTTC CTGTGTGAAA TTGTTATCCG CTCAGAGGGC ACAATCCTAT TCCGCGCTAT
      421 CCGACAATCT CCAAGACATT AGGTGGAGTT CAGTTCGGCG TATGGCATAT GTCGCTGGAA
      481 AGAACATGTG AGCAAAAGGC CAGCAAAAGG CCAGGAACCG TAAAAAGGCC GCGTTGCTGG
      541 CGTTTTTCCA TAGGCTCCGC CCCCCTGACG AGCATCACAA AAATCGACGC TCAAGTCAGA
      601 GGTGGCGAAA CCCGACAGGA CTATAAAGAT ACCAGGCGTT TCCCCCTGGA AGCTCCCTCG
      661 TGCGCTCTCC TGTTCCGACC CTGCCGCTTA CCGGATACCT GTCCGCCTTT CTCCCTTCGG
      721 GAAGCGTGGC GCTTTCTCAT AGCTCACGCT GTAGGTATCT CAGTTCGGTG TAGGTCGTTC
      781 GCTCCAAGCT GGGCTGTGTG CACGAACCCC CCGTTCAGCC CGACCGCTGC GCCTTATCCG
      841 GTAACTATCG TCTTGAGTCC AACCCGGTAA GACACGACTT ATCGCCACTG GCAGCAGCCA
      901 CTGGTAACAG GATTAGCAGA GCGAGGTATG TAGGCGGTGC TACAGAGTTC TTGAAGTGGT
      961 GGCCTAACTA CGGCTACACT AGAAGAACAG TATTTGGTAT CTGCGCTCTG CTGAAGCCAG
     1021 TTACCTTCGG AAAAAGAGTT GGTAGCTCTT GATCCGGCAA ACAAACCACC GCTGGTAGCG
     1081 GTGGTTTTTT TGTTTGCAAG CAGCAGATTA CGCGCAGAAA AAAAGGATCT CAAGAAGATC
     1141 CTTTGATCTT TTCTACGGGG TCTGACGCTC TATTCAACAA AGCCGCCGTC CCGTCAAGTC
     1201 AGCGTAAATG GGTAGGGGGC TTCAAATCGT CCCCCCATAC GATATAAGTT GTTACTAGTG
     1261 CTTGGATTCT CACCAATAAA AAACGCCCGG CGGCAACCGA GCGTTCTGAA CAAATCCAGA
     1321 TGGAGTTCTG AGGTCATTAC TGGATCTATC AACAGGAGTC CAAGCGAGCT CGATATCAAA
     1381 TTACGCCCCG CCCTGCCACT CATCGCAGTA CTGTTGTAAT TCATTAAGCA TTCTGCCGAC
     1441 ATGGAAGCCA TCACAAACGG CATGATGAAC CTGAATCGCC AGCGGCATCA GCACCTTGTC
     1501 GCCTTGCGTA TAATATTTGC CCATGGTGAA AACGGGGGCG AAGAAGTTGT CCATATTGGC
     1561 CACGTTTAAA TCAAAACTGG TGAAACTCAC CCAGGGATTG GCTGAGACGA AAAACATATT
     1621 CTCAATAAAC CCTTTAGGGA AATAGGCCAG GTTTTCACCG TAACACGCCA CATCTTGCGA
     1681 ATATATGTGT AGAAACTGCC GGAAATCGTC GTGGTATTCA CTCCAGAGCG ATGAAAACGT
     1741 TTCAGTTTGC TCATGGAAAA CGGTGTAACA AGGGTGAACA CTATCCCATA TCACCAGCTC
     1801 ACCGTCTTTC ATTGCCATAC GAAATTCCGG ATGAGCATTC ATCAGGCGGG CAAGAATGTG
     1861 AATAAAGGCC GGATAAAACT TGTGCTTATT TTTCTTTACG GTCTTTAAAA AGGCCGTAAT
     1921 ATCCAGCTGA ACGGTCTGGT TATAGGTACA TTGAGCAACT GACTGAAATG CCTCAAAATG
     1981 TTCTTTACGA TGCCATTGGG ATATATCAAC GGTGGTATAT CCAGTGATTT TTTTCTCCAT
     2041 TTTAGCTTCC TTAGCTCCTG AAAATCTCGA TAACTCAAAA AATACGCCCG GTAGTGATCT
     2101 TATTTCATTA TGGTGAAAGT TGGAACCTCT TACGTGCCGA TCAACGTCTC ATTGATACCT
     2161 GAAACAAAAC CCATCGTACG GCCAAGGAAG TCTCCAATAA CTGTGATCCA CCACAAGCGC
     2221 CAGGGTTTTC CCAGTCACGA CGTTGTAAAA CGACGGCCAG TCATGCATAA TCCGCACGCA
     2281 TCTGGAATAA GGAAGTGCCA TTCCGCCTGA CCT
//
