# Supplementary material for: A scalable transposon mutagenesis system for non-model bacteria
Source: bioRxiv preprint, doi:10.64898/2025.12.22.696024, version 1 (2025-12-23)
Supplement: Plasmid sequences [file 696024_file12.zip › Plasmid sequences/Promoter part plasmids/pGLU_119.gb]

LOCUS       pGLU_119                2357 bp ds-DNA     circular     16-MAY-2024
DEFINITION  .
FEATURES             Location/Qualifiers
     miscellaneous   8..47
                     /label="UNSX"
                     /ApEinfo_revcolor="#9eafd2"
                     /ApEinfo_fwdcolor="#9eafd2"
     prokaryote p... 48..79
                     /label="L2U8H11"
                     /ApEinfo_revcolor="#75c6a9"
                     /ApEinfo_fwdcolor="#75c6a9"
     primer_bind     complement(136..152)
                     /label="M13 rev"
                     /ApEinfo_revcolor="#c7b0e3"
                     /ApEinfo_fwdcolor="#c7b0e3"
     ORI             332..877
                     /label="p15A"
                     /ApEinfo_revcolor="#c6c9d1"
                     /ApEinfo_fwdcolor="#c6c9d1"
     terminator      985..1079
                     /label="lambda t0 terminator"
                     /ApEinfo_revcolor="#faac61"
                     /ApEinfo_fwdcolor="#faac61"
     CDS             complement(1100..1759)
                     /label="cat"
                     /ApEinfo_revcolor="#ffef86"
                     /ApEinfo_fwdcolor="#ffef86"
     promoter        complement(1760..1862)
                     /label="Pcat"
                     /ApEinfo_revcolor="#9eafd2"
                     /ApEinfo_fwdcolor="#9eafd2"
     primer_bind     1964..1980
                     /label="M13 fwd"
                     /ApEinfo_revcolor="#d59687"
                     /ApEinfo_fwdcolor="#d59687"
     prokaryote t... 2033..2062
                     /label="L2U5H11"
                     /ApEinfo_revcolor="#f8d3a9"
                     /ApEinfo_fwdcolor="#f8d3a9"
     miscellaneous   2063..2102
                     /label="UNS1"
                     /ApEinfo_revcolor="#9eafd2"
                     /ApEinfo_fwdcolor="#9eafd2"
     RS421_promot... complement(2117..2281)
                     /label=14434
                     /ApEinfo_revcolor="#f58a5e"
                     /ApEinfo_fwdcolor="#f58a5e"
     miscellaneous   2282..2300
                     /label="Tn5_LE"
                     /ApEinfo_revcolor="#faac61"
                     /ApEinfo_fwdcolor="#faac61"
     misc_feature    2301..2330
                     /label="F primer binding"
                     /ApEinfo_revcolor="#d6b295"
                     /ApEinfo_fwdcolor="#d6b295"
     promoter ID ... 2331..2350
                     /label=">skpp-1967-F_sk20mer-2103"
                     /ApEinfo_revcolor="#f58a5e"
                     /ApEinfo_fwdcolor="#f58a5e"
ORIGIN
        1 GACCACCCCA GGATACATAG ATTACCACAA CTCCGAGCCC TTCCACCTAG CGTGCTAACC
       61 ACGCACGCTA TTGTTGTATA GGCTAGGTGG AGGCTCAGTG ATGATAAGTC TGCGATGGTG
      121 GATGCATGTG TCATGGTCAT AGCTGTTTCC TGTGTGAAAT TGTTATCCGC TCAGAGGGCA
      181 CAATCCTATT CCGCGCTATC CGACAATCTC CAAGACATTA GGTGGAGTTC AGTTCGGCGA
      241 GCGGAAATGG CTTACGAACG GGGCGGAGAT TTCCTGGAAG ATGCCAGGAA GATACTTAAC
      301 AGGGAAGTGA GAGGGCCGCG GCAAAGCCGT TTTTCCATAG GCTCCGCCCC CCTGACAAGC
      361 ATCACGAAAT CTGACGCTCA AATCAGTGGT GGCGAAACCC GACAGGACTA TAAAGATACC
      421 AGGCGTTTCC CCCTGGCGGC TCCCTCGTGC GCTCTCCTGT TCCTGCCTTT CGGTTTACCG
      481 GTGTCATTCC GCTGTTATGG CCGCGTTTGT CTCATTCCAC GCCTGACACT CAGTTCCGGG
      541 TAGGCAGTTC GCTCCAAGCT GGACTGTATG CACGAACCCC CCGTTCAGTC CGACCGCTGC
      601 GCCTTATCCG GTAACTATCG TCTTGAGTCC AACCCGGAAA GACATGCAAA AGCACCACTG
      661 GCAGCAGCCA CTGGTAATTG ATTTAGAGGA GTTAGTCTTG AAGTCATGCG CCGGTTAAGG
      721 CTAAACTGAA AGGACAAGTT TTGGTGACTG CGCTCCTCCA AGCCAGTTAC CTCGGTTCAA
      781 AGAGTTGGTA GCTCAGAGAA CCTTCGAAAA ACCGCCCTGC AAGGCGGTTT TTTCGTTTTC
      841 AGAGCAAGAG ATTACGCGCA GACCAAAACG ATCTCAAGAA GATCATCTTA TTAAGTCTGA
      901 CGCTCTATTC AACAAAGCCG CCGTCCATGG GTAGGGGGCT TCAAATCGTC CCCCCATACG
      961 ATATAAGTTG TTACTAGTGC TTGGATTCTC ACCAATAAAA AACGCCCGGC GGCAACCGAG
     1021 CGTTCTGAAC AAATCCAGAT GGAGTTCTGA GGTCATTACT GGATCTATCA ACAGGAGTCC
     1081 AAGCGAGCTC GATATCAAAT TACGCCCCGC CCTGCCACTC ATCGCAGTAC TGTTGTAATT
     1141 CATTAAGCAT TCTGCCGACA TGGAAGCCAT CACAAACGGC ATGATGAACC TGAATCGCCA
     1201 GCGGCATCAG CACCTTGTCG CCTTGCGTAT AATATTTGCC CATGGTGAAA ACGGGGGCGA
     1261 AGAAGTTGTC CATATTGGCC ACGTTTAAAT CAAAACTGGT GAAACTCACC CAGGGATTGG
     1321 CTGAGACGAA AAACATATTC TCAATAAACC CTTTAGGGAA ATAGGCCAGG TTTTCACCGT
     1381 AACACGCCAC ATCTTGCGAA TATATGTGTA GAAACTGCCG GAAATCGTCG TGGTATTCAC
     1441 TCCAGAGCGA TGAAAACGTT TCAGTTTGCT CATGGAAAAC GGTGTAACAA GGGTGAACAC
     1501 TATCCCATAT CACCAGCTCA CCGTCTTTCA TTGCCATACG AAATTCCGGA TGAGCATTCA
     1561 TCAGGCGGGC AAGAATGTGA ATAAAGGCCG GATAAAACTT GTGCTTATTT TTCTTTACGG
     1621 TCTTTAAAAA GGCCGTAATA TCCAGCTGAA CGGTCTGGTT ATAGGTACAT TGAGCAACTG
     1681 ACTGAAATGC CTCAAAATGT TCTTTACGAT GCCATTGGGA TATATCAACG GTGGTATATC
     1741 CAGTGATTTT TTTCTCCATT TTAGCTTCCT TAGCTCCTGA AAATCTCGAT AACTCAAAAA
     1801 ATACGCCCGG TAGTGATCTT ATTTCATTAT GGTGAAAGTT GGAACCTCTT ACGTGCCGAT
     1861 CAACGTCTCA TTGATACCTG AAACAAAACC CATCGTACGG CCAAGGAAGT CTCCAATAAC
     1921 TGTGATCCAC CACAAGCGCC AGGGTTTTCC CAGTCACGAC GTTGTAAAAC GACGGCCAGT
     1981 CATGCATAAT CCGCACGCAT CTGGAATAAG GAAGTGCCAT TCCGCCTGAC CTTAGCGTGC
     2041 GAACAGCACG CTATTGTTGT ATCATTACTC GCATCCATTC TCAGGCTGTC TCGTCTCGTC
     2101 TCCGAGGTCT CCTCATtagt attctctcct taataaatta tttcgttaat gttttcatta
     2161 taaaacaaag gcgattatta gtaaaggtca gctttttaag agttgtttag tttgtgacct
     2221 ctccttaacc tcattcttct atacataaaa gagagaaccg actggttctc tcttgatgtt
     2281 cctgtctctt atacacatct GGGTCACGCG TAGGACGCGT CGAGTAGGGT ATGCATGCTA
     2341 CCCTTTTGCA CGTACGA
//
