# Supplementary material for: A scalable transposon mutagenesis system for non-model bacteria
Source: bioRxiv preprint, doi:10.64898/2025.12.22.696024, version 1 (2025-12-23)
Supplement: Plasmid sequences [file 696024_file12.zip › Plasmid sequences/Promoter part plasmids/pGLU_109.gb]

LOCUS       pGLU_109                2313 bp ds-DNA     circular     16-MAY-2024
DEFINITION  .
FEATURES             Location/Qualifiers
     RS421_promot... complement(20..184)
                     /label=14073
                     /ApEinfo_revcolor="#f58a5e"
                     /ApEinfo_fwdcolor="#f58a5e"
     miscellaneous   185..203
                     /label="Tn5_LE"
                     /ApEinfo_revcolor="#faac61"
                     /ApEinfo_fwdcolor="#faac61"
     miscellaneous   complement(185..203)
                     /label="Tn5_RE"
                     /ApEinfo_revcolor="#faac61"
                     /ApEinfo_fwdcolor="#faac61"
     misc_feature    204..233
                     /label="F primer binding"
                     /ApEinfo_revcolor="#d6b295"
                     /ApEinfo_fwdcolor="#d6b295"
     promoter ID ... 234..253
                     /label=">skpp-1957-F_sk20mer-7914"
                     /ApEinfo_revcolor="#f58a5e"
                     /ApEinfo_fwdcolor="#f58a5e"
     primer_bind     complement(357..373)
                     /label="M13 rev"
                     /ApEinfo_revcolor="#c7b0e3"
                     /ApEinfo_fwdcolor="#c7b0e3"
     ORI             complement(545..1133)
                     /label="ColE1"
                     /ApEinfo_revcolor="#c6c9d1"
                     /ApEinfo_fwdcolor="#c6c9d1"
     terminator      1266..1360
                     /label="lambda t0 terminator"
                     /ApEinfo_revcolor="#faac61"
                     /ApEinfo_fwdcolor="#faac61"
     CDS             complement(1381..2040)
                     /label="cat"
                     /ApEinfo_revcolor="#ffef86"
                     /ApEinfo_fwdcolor="#ffef86"
     promoter        complement(2041..2143)
                     /label="Pcat"
                     /ApEinfo_revcolor="#9eafd2"
                     /ApEinfo_fwdcolor="#9eafd2"
     primer_bind     2245..2261
                     /label="M13 fwd"
                     /ApEinfo_revcolor="#d59687"
                     /ApEinfo_fwdcolor="#d59687"
ORIGIN
        1 GTATCGCAGG TCTCATCATT TATACCAATC CCTCAACTTT CCTGTTTTTA GCATTTACAA
       61 CTTTGATATT TTGTGAGCCT CACTTAGTTT CATATAGGTA GCATACTTAA CTTCAAATTA
      121 GCAACTCACT AAGTCTCATA AAAAGCAACT CACTAAGTTT CACTATAATC AGTACACTTA
      181 ACTTCTGTCT CTTATACACA TCTGGGTCAC GCGTAGGACG CGTCGAGTAG GGTATTTCCC
      241 TTCAGCGAAC GACCGTATGA GACCGTCAGA CACGATCGAG CATGCTAGTC GATATCGAGA
      301 AGGCTAGGTG GAGGCTCAGT GATGATAAGT CTGCGATGGT GGATGCATGT GTCATGGTCA
      361 TAGCTGTTTC CTGTGTGAAA TTGTTATCCG CTCAGAGGGC ACAATCCTAT TCCGCGCTAT
      421 CCGACAATCT CCAAGACATT AGGTGGAGTT CAGTTCGGCG TATGGCATAT GTCGCTGGAA
      481 AGAACATGTG AGCAAAAGGC CAGCAAAAGG CCAGGAACCG TAAAAAGGCC GCGTTGCTGG
      541 CGTTTTTCCA TAGGCTCCGC CCCCCTGACG AGCATCACAA AAATCGACGC TCAAGTCAGA
      601 GGTGGCGAAA CCCGACAGGA CTATAAAGAT ACCAGGCGTT TCCCCCTGGA AGCTCCCTCG
      661 TGCGCTCTCC TGTTCCGACC CTGCCGCTTA CCGGATACCT GTCCGCCTTT CTCCCTTCGG
      721 GAAGCGTGGC GCTTTCTCAT AGCTCACGCT GTAGGTATCT CAGTTCGGTG TAGGTCGTTC
      781 GCTCCAAGCT GGGCTGTGTG CACGAACCCC CCGTTCAGCC CGACCGCTGC GCCTTATCCG
      841 GTAACTATCG TCTTGAGTCC AACCCGGTAA GACACGACTT ATCGCCACTG GCAGCAGCCA
      901 CTGGTAACAG GATTAGCAGA GCGAGGTATG TAGGCGGTGC TACAGAGTTC TTGAAGTGGT
      961 GGCCTAACTA CGGCTACACT AGAAGAACAG TATTTGGTAT CTGCGCTCTG CTGAAGCCAG
     1021 TTACCTTCGG AAAAAGAGTT GGTAGCTCTT GATCCGGCAA ACAAACCACC GCTGGTAGCG
     1081 GTGGTTTTTT TGTTTGCAAG CAGCAGATTA CGCGCAGAAA AAAAGGATCT CAAGAAGATC
     1141 CTTTGATCTT TTCTACGGGG TCTGACGCTC TATTCAACAA AGCCGCCGTC CCGTCAAGTC
     1201 AGCGTAAATG GGTAGGGGGC TTCAAATCGT CCCCCCATAC GATATAAGTT GTTACTAGTG
     1261 CTTGGATTCT CACCAATAAA AAACGCCCGG CGGCAACCGA GCGTTCTGAA CAAATCCAGA
     1321 TGGAGTTCTG AGGTCATTAC TGGATCTATC AACAGGAGTC CAAGCGAGCT CGATATCAAA
     1381 TTACGCCCCG CCCTGCCACT CATCGCAGTA CTGTTGTAAT TCATTAAGCA TTCTGCCGAC
     1441 ATGGAAGCCA TCACAAACGG CATGATGAAC CTGAATCGCC AGCGGCATCA GCACCTTGTC
     1501 GCCTTGCGTA TAATATTTGC CCATGGTGAA AACGGGGGCG AAGAAGTTGT CCATATTGGC
     1561 CACGTTTAAA TCAAAACTGG TGAAACTCAC CCAGGGATTG GCTGAGACGA AAAACATATT
     1621 CTCAATAAAC CCTTTAGGGA AATAGGCCAG GTTTTCACCG TAACACGCCA CATCTTGCGA
     1681 ATATATGTGT AGAAACTGCC GGAAATCGTC GTGGTATTCA CTCCAGAGCG ATGAAAACGT
     1741 TTCAGTTTGC TCATGGAAAA CGGTGTAACA AGGGTGAACA CTATCCCATA TCACCAGCTC
     1801 ACCGTCTTTC ATTGCCATAC GAAATTCCGG ATGAGCATTC ATCAGGCGGG CAAGAATGTG
     1861 AATAAAGGCC GGATAAAACT TGTGCTTATT TTTCTTTACG GTCTTTAAAA AGGCCGTAAT
     1921 ATCCAGCTGA ACGGTCTGGT TATAGGTACA TTGAGCAACT GACTGAAATG CCTCAAAATG
     1981 TTCTTTACGA TGCCATTGGG ATATATCAAC GGTGGTATAT CCAGTGATTT TTTTCTCCAT
     2041 TTTAGCTTCC TTAGCTCCTG AAAATCTCGA TAACTCAAAA AATACGCCCG GTAGTGATCT
     2101 TATTTCATTA TGGTGAAAGT TGGAACCTCT TACGTGCCGA TCAACGTCTC ATTGATACCT
     2161 GAAACAAAAC CCATCGTACG GCCAAGGAAG TCTCCAATAA CTGTGATCCA CCACAAGCGC
     2221 CAGGGTTTTC CCAGTCACGA CGTTGTAAAA CGACGGCCAG TCATGCATAA TCCGCACGCA
     2281 TCTGGAATAA GGAAGTGCCA TTCCGCCTGA CCT
//
