# Supplementary material for: A scalable transposon mutagenesis system for non-model bacteria
Source: bioRxiv preprint, doi:10.64898/2025.12.22.696024, version 1 (2025-12-23)
Supplement: Plasmid sequences [file 696024_file12.zip › Plasmid sequences/Promoter part plasmids/pGLU_67.gb]

LOCUS       pGLU_67                 2313 bp ds-DNA     circular     08-APR-2024
DEFINITION  .
FEATURES             Location/Qualifiers
     misc_feature    1..19
                     /label="upstream region"
                     /ApEinfo_revcolor="#9eafd2"
                     /ApEinfo_fwdcolor="#9eafd2"
     promoter ID ... 20..39
                     /label=">skpp-1912-F_sk20mer-1487"
                     /ApEinfo_revcolor="#f58a5e"
                     /ApEinfo_fwdcolor="#f58a5e"
     misc_feature    complement(40..69)
                     /label="R primer binding"
                     /ApEinfo_revcolor="#d6b295"
                     /ApEinfo_fwdcolor="#d6b295"
     prokaryote p... 70..187
                     /label="Paph(3')-I EZ-Tn5"
                     /ApEinfo_revcolor="#faac61"
                     /ApEinfo_fwdcolor="#faac61"
     promoter        87..187
                     /label="Pkan"
                     /ApEinfo_revcolor="#b7e6d7"
                     /ApEinfo_fwdcolor="#b7e6d7"
     misc_feature    188..253
                     /label="downstream region"
                     /ApEinfo_revcolor="#9eafd2"
                     /ApEinfo_fwdcolor="#9eafd2"
     primer_bind     complement(357..373)
                     /label="M13 rev"
                     /ApEinfo_revcolor="#c7b0e3"
                     /ApEinfo_fwdcolor="#c7b0e3"
     ORI             complement(545..1133)
                     /label="ColE1"
                     /ApEinfo_revcolor="#c6c9d1"
                     /ApEinfo_fwdcolor="#c6c9d1"
     terminator      1266..1360
                     /label="lambda t0 terminator"
                     /ApEinfo_revcolor="#faac61"
                     /ApEinfo_fwdcolor="#faac61"
     CDS             complement(1381..2040)
                     /label="cat"
                     /ApEinfo_revcolor="#ffef86"
                     /ApEinfo_fwdcolor="#ffef86"
     promoter        complement(2041..2143)
                     /label="Pcat"
                     /ApEinfo_revcolor="#9eafd2"
                     /ApEinfo_fwdcolor="#9eafd2"
     primer_bind     2245..2261
                     /label="M13 fwd"
                     /ApEinfo_revcolor="#d59687"
                     /ApEinfo_fwdcolor="#d59687"
ORIGIN
        1 GTGACTCAGG TCTCACGTAT ATGCTGGTAT TGAGCTCGCG TTCCGCAGCC ACACGCCGTG
       61 TGAAGCTGGC AACCATCATC GATGAATTGT GTCTCAAAAT CTCTGATGTT ACATTGCACA
      121 AGATAAAAAT ATATCATCAT GAACAATAAA ACTGTCTGCT TACATAAACA GTAATACAAG
      181 GGGTGTTAAT GTGAGACCGG GATTCACATT GGATACGAGA TCCGTAGATT GATAAGAGGA
      241 CACGGAATAT CCCTGGCCTA TGTCACTGAA ACTGTCCAAA CACCCAATGT CGTTAGTGAA
      301 AGGCTAGGTG GAGGCTCAGT GATGATAAGT CTGCGATGGT GGATGCATGT GTCATGGTCA
      361 TAGCTGTTTC CTGTGTGAAA TTGTTATCCG CTCAGAGGGC ACAATCCTAT TCCGCGCTAT
      421 CCGACAATCT CCAAGACATT AGGTGGAGTT CAGTTCGGCG TATGGCATAT GTCGCTGGAA
      481 AGAACATGTG AGCAAAAGGC CAGCAAAAGG CCAGGAACCG TAAAAAGGCC GCGTTGCTGG
      541 CGTTTTTCCA TAGGCTCCGC CCCCCTGACG AGCATCACAA AAATCGACGC TCAAGTCAGA
      601 GGTGGCGAAA CCCGACAGGA CTATAAAGAT ACCAGGCGTT TCCCCCTGGA AGCTCCCTCG
      661 TGCGCTCTCC TGTTCCGACC CTGCCGCTTA CCGGATACCT GTCCGCCTTT CTCCCTTCGG
      721 GAAGCGTGGC GCTTTCTCAT AGCTCACGCT GTAGGTATCT CAGTTCGGTG TAGGTCGTTC
      781 GCTCCAAGCT GGGCTGTGTG CACGAACCCC CCGTTCAGCC CGACCGCTGC GCCTTATCCG
      841 GTAACTATCG TCTTGAGTCC AACCCGGTAA GACACGACTT ATCGCCACTG GCAGCAGCCA
      901 CTGGTAACAG GATTAGCAGA GCGAGGTATG TAGGCGGTGC TACAGAGTTC TTGAAGTGGT
      961 GGCCTAACTA CGGCTACACT AGAAGAACAG TATTTGGTAT CTGCGCTCTG CTGAAGCCAG
     1021 TTACCTTCGG AAAAAGAGTT GGTAGCTCTT GATCCGGCAA ACAAACCACC GCTGGTAGCG
     1081 GTGGTTTTTT TGTTTGCAAG CAGCAGATTA CGCGCAGAAA AAAAGGATCT CAAGAAGATC
     1141 CTTTGATCTT TTCTACGGGG TCTGACGCTC TATTCAACAA AGCCGCCGTC CCGTCAAGTC
     1201 AGCGTAAATG GGTAGGGGGC TTCAAATCGT CCCCCCATAC GATATAAGTT GTTACTAGTG
     1261 CTTGGATTCT CACCAATAAA AAACGCCCGG CGGCAACCGA GCGTTCTGAA CAAATCCAGA
     1321 TGGAGTTCTG AGGTCATTAC TGGATCTATC AACAGGAGTC CAAGCGAGCT CGATATCAAA
     1381 TTACGCCCCG CCCTGCCACT CATCGCAGTA CTGTTGTAAT TCATTAAGCA TTCTGCCGAC
     1441 ATGGAAGCCA TCACAAACGG CATGATGAAC CTGAATCGCC AGCGGCATCA GCACCTTGTC
     1501 GCCTTGCGTA TAATATTTGC CCATGGTGAA AACGGGGGCG AAGAAGTTGT CCATATTGGC
     1561 CACGTTTAAA TCAAAACTGG TGAAACTCAC CCAGGGATTG GCTGAGACGA AAAACATATT
     1621 CTCAATAAAC CCTTTAGGGA AATAGGCCAG GTTTTCACCG TAACACGCCA CATCTTGCGA
     1681 ATATATGTGT AGAAACTGCC GGAAATCGTC GTGGTATTCA CTCCAGAGCG ATGAAAACGT
     1741 TTCAGTTTGC TCATGGAAAA CGGTGTAACA AGGGTGAACA CTATCCCATA TCACCAGCTC
     1801 ACCGTCTTTC ATTGCCATAC GAAATTCCGG ATGAGCATTC ATCAGGCGGG CAAGAATGTG
     1861 AATAAAGGCC GGATAAAACT TGTGCTTATT TTTCTTTACG GTCTTTAAAA AGGCCGTAAT
     1921 ATCCAGCTGA ACGGTCTGGT TATAGGTACA TTGAGCAACT GACTGAAATG CCTCAAAATG
     1981 TTCTTTACGA TGCCATTGGG ATATATCAAC GGTGGTATAT CCAGTGATTT TTTTCTCCAT
     2041 TTTAGCTTCC TTAGCTCCTG AAAATCTCGA TAACTCAAAA AATACGCCCG GTAGTGATCT
     2101 TATTTCATTA TGGTGAAAGT TGGAACCTCT TACGTGCCGA TCAACGTCTC ATTGATACCT
     2161 GAAACAAAAC CCATCGTACG GCCAAGGAAG TCTCCAATAA CTGTGATCCA CCACAAGCGC
     2221 CAGGGTTTTC CCAGTCACGA CGTTGTAAAA CGACGGCCAG TCATGCATAA TCCGCACGCA
     2281 TCTGGAATAA GGAAGTGCCA TTCCGCCTGA CCT
//
