# Supplementary material for: A scalable transposon mutagenesis system for non-model bacteria
Source: bioRxiv preprint, doi:10.64898/2025.12.22.696024, version 1 (2025-12-23)
Supplement: Plasmid sequences [file 696024_file12.zip › Plasmid sequences/Promoter part plasmids/pGLU_94.gb]

LOCUS       pGLU_94                 2313 bp ds-DNA     circular     08-APR-2024
DEFINITION  .
FEATURES             Location/Qualifiers
     misc_feature    1..19
                     /label="upstream region"
                     /ApEinfo_revcolor="#9eafd2"
                     /ApEinfo_fwdcolor="#9eafd2"
     RS421_promot... complement(20..184)
                     /label=13926
                     /ApEinfo_revcolor="#f58a5e"
                     /ApEinfo_fwdcolor="#f58a5e"
     miscellaneous   185..214
                     /label="Himar_LE"
                     /ApEinfo_revcolor="#faac61"
                     /ApEinfo_fwdcolor="#faac61"
     miscellaneous   complement(185..214)
                     /label="Himar_RE"
                     /ApEinfo_revcolor="#faac61"
                     /ApEinfo_fwdcolor="#faac61"
     misc_feature    215..244
                     /label="F primer binding"
                     /ApEinfo_revcolor="#d6b295"
                     /ApEinfo_fwdcolor="#d6b295"
     promoter ID ... 245..264
                     /label=">skpp-1939-F_sk20mer-6802"
                     /ApEinfo_revcolor="#f58a5e"
                     /ApEinfo_fwdcolor="#f58a5e"
     misc_feature    265..300
                     /label="downstream region"
                     /ApEinfo_revcolor="#9eafd2"
                     /ApEinfo_fwdcolor="#9eafd2"
     primer_bind     complement(357..373)
                     /label="M13 rev"
                     /ApEinfo_revcolor="#c7b0e3"
                     /ApEinfo_fwdcolor="#c7b0e3"
     ORI             complement(545..1133)
                     /label="ColE1"
                     /ApEinfo_revcolor="#c6c9d1"
                     /ApEinfo_fwdcolor="#c6c9d1"
     terminator      1266..1360
                     /label="lambda t0 terminator"
                     /ApEinfo_revcolor="#faac61"
                     /ApEinfo_fwdcolor="#faac61"
     CDS             complement(1381..2040)
                     /label="cat"
                     /ApEinfo_revcolor="#ffef86"
                     /ApEinfo_fwdcolor="#ffef86"
     promoter        complement(2041..2143)
                     /label="Pcat"
                     /ApEinfo_revcolor="#9eafd2"
                     /ApEinfo_fwdcolor="#9eafd2"
     primer_bind     2245..2261
                     /label="M13 fwd"
                     /ApEinfo_revcolor="#d59687"
                     /ApEinfo_fwdcolor="#d59687"
ORIGIN
        1 GTATCGCAGG TCTCACCATG TTTCTTTCTC CTGCCTTTCA ATTCTCTCAT TGATTTACTT
       61 GAAAACAAAA TTCAAACATT GCTTGCATTG ATAAAGTGAA ACTTTAATCA GTGGGTGCTT
      121 CATTCCCCAC TGATTATGAG CCCTCACCAA TCGGGCTGTT ACGGGCAGTT AATCTCCTTG
      181 CTTCTAACAG GTTGGATGAT AAGTCCCCGG TCTAGGGTCA CGCGTAGGAC GCGTCGAGTA
      241 GGGTACATGA ATGAACGCTA GGGCCGTATG AGACCGTCAG GCACGATCGA GCATGCTAGA
      301 AGGCTAGGTG GAGGCTCAGT GATGATAAGT CTGCGATGGT GGATGCATGT GTCATGGTCA
      361 TAGCTGTTTC CTGTGTGAAA TTGTTATCCG CTCAGAGGGC ACAATCCTAT TCCGCGCTAT
      421 CCGACAATCT CCAAGACATT AGGTGGAGTT CAGTTCGGCG TATGGCATAT GTCGCTGGAA
      481 AGAACATGTG AGCAAAAGGC CAGCAAAAGG CCAGGAACCG TAAAAAGGCC GCGTTGCTGG
      541 CGTTTTTCCA TAGGCTCCGC CCCCCTGACG AGCATCACAA AAATCGACGC TCAAGTCAGA
      601 GGTGGCGAAA CCCGACAGGA CTATAAAGAT ACCAGGCGTT TCCCCCTGGA AGCTCCCTCG
      661 TGCGCTCTCC TGTTCCGACC CTGCCGCTTA CCGGATACCT GTCCGCCTTT CTCCCTTCGG
      721 GAAGCGTGGC GCTTTCTCAT AGCTCACGCT GTAGGTATCT CAGTTCGGTG TAGGTCGTTC
      781 GCTCCAAGCT GGGCTGTGTG CACGAACCCC CCGTTCAGCC CGACCGCTGC GCCTTATCCG
      841 GTAACTATCG TCTTGAGTCC AACCCGGTAA GACACGACTT ATCGCCACTG GCAGCAGCCA
      901 CTGGTAACAG GATTAGCAGA GCGAGGTATG TAGGCGGTGC TACAGAGTTC TTGAAGTGGT
      961 GGCCTAACTA CGGCTACACT AGAAGAACAG TATTTGGTAT CTGCGCTCTG CTGAAGCCAG
     1021 TTACCTTCGG AAAAAGAGTT GGTAGCTCTT GATCCGGCAA ACAAACCACC GCTGGTAGCG
     1081 GTGGTTTTTT TGTTTGCAAG CAGCAGATTA CGCGCAGAAA AAAAGGATCT CAAGAAGATC
     1141 CTTTGATCTT TTCTACGGGG TCTGACGCTC TATTCAACAA AGCCGCCGTC CCGTCAAGTC
     1201 AGCGTAAATG GGTAGGGGGC TTCAAATCGT CCCCCCATAC GATATAAGTT GTTACTAGTG
     1261 CTTGGATTCT CACCAATAAA AAACGCCCGG CGGCAACCGA GCGTTCTGAA CAAATCCAGA
     1321 TGGAGTTCTG AGGTCATTAC TGGATCTATC AACAGGAGTC CAAGCGAGCT CGATATCAAA
     1381 TTACGCCCCG CCCTGCCACT CATCGCAGTA CTGTTGTAAT TCATTAAGCA TTCTGCCGAC
     1441 ATGGAAGCCA TCACAAACGG CATGATGAAC CTGAATCGCC AGCGGCATCA GCACCTTGTC
     1501 GCCTTGCGTA TAATATTTGC CCATGGTGAA AACGGGGGCG AAGAAGTTGT CCATATTGGC
     1561 CACGTTTAAA TCAAAACTGG TGAAACTCAC CCAGGGATTG GCTGAGACGA AAAACATATT
     1621 CTCAATAAAC CCTTTAGGGA AATAGGCCAG GTTTTCACCG TAACACGCCA CATCTTGCGA
     1681 ATATATGTGT AGAAACTGCC GGAAATCGTC GTGGTATTCA CTCCAGAGCG ATGAAAACGT
     1741 TTCAGTTTGC TCATGGAAAA CGGTGTAACA AGGGTGAACA CTATCCCATA TCACCAGCTC
     1801 ACCGTCTTTC ATTGCCATAC GAAATTCCGG ATGAGCATTC ATCAGGCGGG CAAGAATGTG
     1861 AATAAAGGCC GGATAAAACT TGTGCTTATT TTTCTTTACG GTCTTTAAAA AGGCCGTAAT
     1921 ATCCAGCTGA ACGGTCTGGT TATAGGTACA TTGAGCAACT GACTGAAATG CCTCAAAATG
     1981 TTCTTTACGA TGCCATTGGG ATATATCAAC GGTGGTATAT CCAGTGATTT TTTTCTCCAT
     2041 TTTAGCTTCC TTAGCTCCTG AAAATCTCGA TAACTCAAAA AATACGCCCG GTAGTGATCT
     2101 TATTTCATTA TGGTGAAAGT TGGAACCTCT TACGTGCCGA TCAACGTCTC ATTGATACCT
     2161 GAAACAAAAC CCATCGTACG GCCAAGGAAG TCTCCAATAA CTGTGATCCA CCACAAGCGC
     2221 CAGGGTTTTC CCAGTCACGA CGTTGTAAAA CGACGGCCAG TCATGCATAA TCCGCACGCA
     2281 TCTGGAATAA GGAAGTGCCA TTCCGCCTGA CCT
//
