# Supplementary material for: A scalable transposon mutagenesis system for non-model bacteria
Source: bioRxiv preprint, doi:10.64898/2025.12.22.696024, version 1 (2025-12-23)
Supplement: Plasmid sequences [file 696024_file12.zip › Plasmid sequences/Promoter part plasmids/pGLU_112.gb]

LOCUS       pGLU_112                2313 bp ds-DNA     circular     16-MAY-2024
DEFINITION  .
FEATURES             Location/Qualifiers
     RS421_promot... complement(20..184)
                     /label=13926
                     /ApEinfo_revcolor="#f58a5e"
                     /ApEinfo_fwdcolor="#f58a5e"
     miscellaneous   185..203
                     /label="Tn5_LE"
                     /ApEinfo_revcolor="#faac61"
                     /ApEinfo_fwdcolor="#faac61"
     miscellaneous   complement(185..203)
                     /label="Tn5_RE"
                     /ApEinfo_revcolor="#faac61"
                     /ApEinfo_fwdcolor="#faac61"
     misc_feature    204..233
                     /label="F primer binding"
                     /ApEinfo_revcolor="#d6b295"
                     /ApEinfo_fwdcolor="#d6b295"
     promoter ID ... 234..253
                     /label=">skpp-1960-F_sk20mer-4410"
                     /ApEinfo_revcolor="#f58a5e"
                     /ApEinfo_fwdcolor="#f58a5e"
     primer_bind     complement(357..373)
                     /label="M13 rev"
                     /ApEinfo_revcolor="#c7b0e3"
                     /ApEinfo_fwdcolor="#c7b0e3"
     ORI             complement(545..1133)
                     /label="ColE1"
                     /ApEinfo_revcolor="#c6c9d1"
                     /ApEinfo_fwdcolor="#c6c9d1"
     terminator      1266..1360
                     /label="lambda t0 terminator"
                     /ApEinfo_revcolor="#faac61"
                     /ApEinfo_fwdcolor="#faac61"
     CDS             complement(1381..2040)
                     /label="cat"
                     /ApEinfo_revcolor="#ffef86"
                     /ApEinfo_fwdcolor="#ffef86"
     promoter        complement(2041..2143)
                     /label="Pcat"
                     /ApEinfo_revcolor="#9eafd2"
                     /ApEinfo_fwdcolor="#9eafd2"
     primer_bind     2245..2261
                     /label="M13 fwd"
                     /ApEinfo_revcolor="#d59687"
                     /ApEinfo_fwdcolor="#d59687"
ORIGIN
        1 GTATCGCAGG TCTCATCATG TTTCTTTCTC CTGCCTTTCA ATTCTCTCAT TGATTTACTT
       61 GAAAACAAAA TTCAAACATT GCTTGCATTG ATAAAGTGAA ACTTTAATCA GTGGGTGCTT
      121 CATTCCCCAC TGATTATGAG CCCTCACCAA TCGGGCTGTT ACGGGCAGTT AATCTCCTTG
      181 CTTCCTGTCT CTTATACACA TCTGGGTCAC GCGTAGGACG CGTCGAGTAG GGTCAGGCGC
      241 GGAAGTAAAT TGACGTATGA GACCGTCAGA CACGATCGAG CATGCTAGTC GATATCGAGA
      301 AGGCTAGGTG GAGGCTCAGT GATGATAAGT CTGCGATGGT GGATGCATGT GTCATGGTCA
      361 TAGCTGTTTC CTGTGTGAAA TTGTTATCCG CTCAGAGGGC ACAATCCTAT TCCGCGCTAT
      421 CCGACAATCT CCAAGACATT AGGTGGAGTT CAGTTCGGCG TATGGCATAT GTCGCTGGAA
      481 AGAACATGTG AGCAAAAGGC CAGCAAAAGG CCAGGAACCG TAAAAAGGCC GCGTTGCTGG
      541 CGTTTTTCCA TAGGCTCCGC CCCCCTGACG AGCATCACAA AAATCGACGC TCAAGTCAGA
      601 GGTGGCGAAA CCCGACAGGA CTATAAAGAT ACCAGGCGTT TCCCCCTGGA AGCTCCCTCG
      661 TGCGCTCTCC TGTTCCGACC CTGCCGCTTA CCGGATACCT GTCCGCCTTT CTCCCTTCGG
      721 GAAGCGTGGC GCTTTCTCAT AGCTCACGCT GTAGGTATCT CAGTTCGGTG TAGGTCGTTC
      781 GCTCCAAGCT GGGCTGTGTG CACGAACCCC CCGTTCAGCC CGACCGCTGC GCCTTATCCG
      841 GTAACTATCG TCTTGAGTCC AACCCGGTAA GACACGACTT ATCGCCACTG GCAGCAGCCA
      901 CTGGTAACAG GATTAGCAGA GCGAGGTATG TAGGCGGTGC TACAGAGTTC TTGAAGTGGT
      961 GGCCTAACTA CGGCTACACT AGAAGAACAG TATTTGGTAT CTGCGCTCTG CTGAAGCCAG
     1021 TTACCTTCGG AAAAAGAGTT GGTAGCTCTT GATCCGGCAA ACAAACCACC GCTGGTAGCG
     1081 GTGGTTTTTT TGTTTGCAAG CAGCAGATTA CGCGCAGAAA AAAAGGATCT CAAGAAGATC
     1141 CTTTGATCTT TTCTACGGGG TCTGACGCTC TATTCAACAA AGCCGCCGTC CCGTCAAGTC
     1201 AGCGTAAATG GGTAGGGGGC TTCAAATCGT CCCCCCATAC GATATAAGTT GTTACTAGTG
     1261 CTTGGATTCT CACCAATAAA AAACGCCCGG CGGCAACCGA GCGTTCTGAA CAAATCCAGA
     1321 TGGAGTTCTG AGGTCATTAC TGGATCTATC AACAGGAGTC CAAGCGAGCT CGATATCAAA
     1381 TTACGCCCCG CCCTGCCACT CATCGCAGTA CTGTTGTAAT TCATTAAGCA TTCTGCCGAC
     1441 ATGGAAGCCA TCACAAACGG CATGATGAAC CTGAATCGCC AGCGGCATCA GCACCTTGTC
     1501 GCCTTGCGTA TAATATTTGC CCATGGTGAA AACGGGGGCG AAGAAGTTGT CCATATTGGC
     1561 CACGTTTAAA TCAAAACTGG TGAAACTCAC CCAGGGATTG GCTGAGACGA AAAACATATT
     1621 CTCAATAAAC CCTTTAGGGA AATAGGCCAG GTTTTCACCG TAACACGCCA CATCTTGCGA
     1681 ATATATGTGT AGAAACTGCC GGAAATCGTC GTGGTATTCA CTCCAGAGCG ATGAAAACGT
     1741 TTCAGTTTGC TCATGGAAAA CGGTGTAACA AGGGTGAACA CTATCCCATA TCACCAGCTC
     1801 ACCGTCTTTC ATTGCCATAC GAAATTCCGG ATGAGCATTC ATCAGGCGGG CAAGAATGTG
     1861 AATAAAGGCC GGATAAAACT TGTGCTTATT TTTCTTTACG GTCTTTAAAA AGGCCGTAAT
     1921 ATCCAGCTGA ACGGTCTGGT TATAGGTACA TTGAGCAACT GACTGAAATG CCTCAAAATG
     1981 TTCTTTACGA TGCCATTGGG ATATATCAAC GGTGGTATAT CCAGTGATTT TTTTCTCCAT
     2041 TTTAGCTTCC TTAGCTCCTG AAAATCTCGA TAACTCAAAA AATACGCCCG GTAGTGATCT
     2101 TATTTCATTA TGGTGAAAGT TGGAACCTCT TACGTGCCGA TCAACGTCTC ATTGATACCT
     2161 GAAACAAAAC CCATCGTACG GCCAAGGAAG TCTCCAATAA CTGTGATCCA CCACAAGCGC
     2221 CAGGGTTTTC CCAGTCACGA CGTTGTAAAA CGACGGCCAG TCATGCATAA TCCGCACGCA
     2281 TCTGGAATAA GGAAGTGCCA TTCCGCCTGA CCT
//
