# Supplementary material for: A scalable transposon mutagenesis system for non-model bacteria
Source: bioRxiv preprint, doi:10.64898/2025.12.22.696024, version 1 (2025-12-23)
Supplement: Plasmid sequences [file 696024_file12.zip › Plasmid sequences/Promoter part plasmids/pGLU_102.gb]

LOCUS       pGLU_102                2313 bp ds-DNA     circular     08-APR-2024
DEFINITION  .
FEATURES             Location/Qualifiers
     misc_feature    1..19
                     /label="upstream region"
                     /ApEinfo_revcolor="#9eafd2"
                     /ApEinfo_fwdcolor="#9eafd2"
     RS421_promot... complement(20..184)
                     /label=13481
                     /ApEinfo_revcolor="#f58a5e"
                     /ApEinfo_fwdcolor="#f58a5e"
     miscellaneous   185..214
                     /label="Himar_LE"
                     /ApEinfo_revcolor="#faac61"
                     /ApEinfo_fwdcolor="#faac61"
     miscellaneous   complement(185..214)
                     /label="Himar_RE"
                     /ApEinfo_revcolor="#faac61"
                     /ApEinfo_fwdcolor="#faac61"
     misc_feature    215..244
                     /label="F primer binding"
                     /ApEinfo_revcolor="#d6b295"
                     /ApEinfo_fwdcolor="#d6b295"
     promoter ID ... 245..264
                     /label=">skpp-1947-F_sk20mer-4737"
                     /ApEinfo_revcolor="#f58a5e"
                     /ApEinfo_fwdcolor="#f58a5e"
     misc_feature    265..300
                     /label="downstream region"
                     /ApEinfo_revcolor="#9eafd2"
                     /ApEinfo_fwdcolor="#9eafd2"
     primer_bind     complement(357..373)
                     /label="M13 rev"
                     /ApEinfo_revcolor="#c7b0e3"
                     /ApEinfo_fwdcolor="#c7b0e3"
     ORI             complement(545..1133)
                     /label="ColE1"
                     /ApEinfo_revcolor="#c6c9d1"
                     /ApEinfo_fwdcolor="#c6c9d1"
     terminator      1266..1360
                     /label="lambda t0 terminator"
                     /ApEinfo_revcolor="#faac61"
                     /ApEinfo_fwdcolor="#faac61"
     CDS             complement(1381..2040)
                     /label="cat"
                     /ApEinfo_revcolor="#ffef86"
                     /ApEinfo_fwdcolor="#ffef86"
     promoter        complement(2041..2143)
                     /label="Pcat"
                     /ApEinfo_revcolor="#9eafd2"
                     /ApEinfo_fwdcolor="#9eafd2"
     primer_bind     2245..2261
                     /label="M13 fwd"
                     /ApEinfo_revcolor="#d59687"
                     /ApEinfo_fwdcolor="#d59687"
ORIGIN
        1 GTATCGCAGG TCTCACCATC CCCCCTCCCG AAGTTCTTGT AACTATTTAG TAAGGTTCAA
       61 GAACGAAAGG ATAAGGGATG AGGCGGAGAA ATGGCGCGCG GCCGCGAAAA ATTCACGCGG
      121 CGGCGCGCCA TTGCGGGGTG CAACCCCGGC GAAATGAAAG GCGCCGCGCG GAGGCGGCGG
      181 CGCCTAACAG GTTGGATGAT AAGTCCCCGG TCTAGGGTCA CGCGTAGGAC GCGTCGAGTA
      241 GGGTGGTAGT CTGGTTTCCC GAGTCGTATG AGACCGTCAG GCACGATCGA GCATGCTAGA
      301 AGGCTAGGTG GAGGCTCAGT GATGATAAGT CTGCGATGGT GGATGCATGT GTCATGGTCA
      361 TAGCTGTTTC CTGTGTGAAA TTGTTATCCG CTCAGAGGGC ACAATCCTAT TCCGCGCTAT
      421 CCGACAATCT CCAAGACATT AGGTGGAGTT CAGTTCGGCG TATGGCATAT GTCGCTGGAA
      481 AGAACATGTG AGCAAAAGGC CAGCAAAAGG CCAGGAACCG TAAAAAGGCC GCGTTGCTGG
      541 CGTTTTTCCA TAGGCTCCGC CCCCCTGACG AGCATCACAA AAATCGACGC TCAAGTCAGA
      601 GGTGGCGAAA CCCGACAGGA CTATAAAGAT ACCAGGCGTT TCCCCCTGGA AGCTCCCTCG
      661 TGCGCTCTCC TGTTCCGACC CTGCCGCTTA CCGGATACCT GTCCGCCTTT CTCCCTTCGG
      721 GAAGCGTGGC GCTTTCTCAT AGCTCACGCT GTAGGTATCT CAGTTCGGTG TAGGTCGTTC
      781 GCTCCAAGCT GGGCTGTGTG CACGAACCCC CCGTTCAGCC CGACCGCTGC GCCTTATCCG
      841 GTAACTATCG TCTTGAGTCC AACCCGGTAA GACACGACTT ATCGCCACTG GCAGCAGCCA
      901 CTGGTAACAG GATTAGCAGA GCGAGGTATG TAGGCGGTGC TACAGAGTTC TTGAAGTGGT
      961 GGCCTAACTA CGGCTACACT AGAAGAACAG TATTTGGTAT CTGCGCTCTG CTGAAGCCAG
     1021 TTACCTTCGG AAAAAGAGTT GGTAGCTCTT GATCCGGCAA ACAAACCACC GCTGGTAGCG
     1081 GTGGTTTTTT TGTTTGCAAG CAGCAGATTA CGCGCAGAAA AAAAGGATCT CAAGAAGATC
     1141 CTTTGATCTT TTCTACGGGG TCTGACGCTC TATTCAACAA AGCCGCCGTC CCGTCAAGTC
     1201 AGCGTAAATG GGTAGGGGGC TTCAAATCGT CCCCCCATAC GATATAAGTT GTTACTAGTG
     1261 CTTGGATTCT CACCAATAAA AAACGCCCGG CGGCAACCGA GCGTTCTGAA CAAATCCAGA
     1321 TGGAGTTCTG AGGTCATTAC TGGATCTATC AACAGGAGTC CAAGCGAGCT CGATATCAAA
     1381 TTACGCCCCG CCCTGCCACT CATCGCAGTA CTGTTGTAAT TCATTAAGCA TTCTGCCGAC
     1441 ATGGAAGCCA TCACAAACGG CATGATGAAC CTGAATCGCC AGCGGCATCA GCACCTTGTC
     1501 GCCTTGCGTA TAATATTTGC CCATGGTGAA AACGGGGGCG AAGAAGTTGT CCATATTGGC
     1561 CACGTTTAAA TCAAAACTGG TGAAACTCAC CCAGGGATTG GCTGAGACGA AAAACATATT
     1621 CTCAATAAAC CCTTTAGGGA AATAGGCCAG GTTTTCACCG TAACACGCCA CATCTTGCGA
     1681 ATATATGTGT AGAAACTGCC GGAAATCGTC GTGGTATTCA CTCCAGAGCG ATGAAAACGT
     1741 TTCAGTTTGC TCATGGAAAA CGGTGTAACA AGGGTGAACA CTATCCCATA TCACCAGCTC
     1801 ACCGTCTTTC ATTGCCATAC GAAATTCCGG ATGAGCATTC ATCAGGCGGG CAAGAATGTG
     1861 AATAAAGGCC GGATAAAACT TGTGCTTATT TTTCTTTACG GTCTTTAAAA AGGCCGTAAT
     1921 ATCCAGCTGA ACGGTCTGGT TATAGGTACA TTGAGCAACT GACTGAAATG CCTCAAAATG
     1981 TTCTTTACGA TGCCATTGGG ATATATCAAC GGTGGTATAT CCAGTGATTT TTTTCTCCAT
     2041 TTTAGCTTCC TTAGCTCCTG AAAATCTCGA TAACTCAAAA AATACGCCCG GTAGTGATCT
     2101 TATTTCATTA TGGTGAAAGT TGGAACCTCT TACGTGCCGA TCAACGTCTC ATTGATACCT
     2161 GAAACAAAAC CCATCGTACG GCCAAGGAAG TCTCCAATAA CTGTGATCCA CCACAAGCGC
     2221 CAGGGTTTTC CCAGTCACGA CGTTGTAAAA CGACGGCCAG TCATGCATAA TCCGCACGCA
     2281 TCTGGAATAA GGAAGTGCCA TTCCGCCTGA CCT
//
