# Supplementary material for: A scalable transposon mutagenesis system for non-model bacteria
Source: bioRxiv preprint, doi:10.64898/2025.12.22.696024, version 1 (2025-12-23)
Supplement: Plasmid sequences [file 696024_file12.zip › Plasmid sequences/Promoter part plasmids/pGLU_84.gb]

LOCUS       pGLU_84                 2313 bp ds-DNA     circular     08-APR-2024
DEFINITION  .
FEATURES             Location/Qualifiers
     misc_feature    1..19
                     /label="upstream region"
                     /ApEinfo_revcolor="#9eafd2"
                     /ApEinfo_fwdcolor="#9eafd2"
     promoter ID ... 20..39
                     /label=">skpp-1929-F_sk20mer-1018"
                     /ApEinfo_revcolor="#f58a5e"
                     /ApEinfo_fwdcolor="#f58a5e"
     misc_feature    complement(40..69)
                     /label="R primer binding"
                     /ApEinfo_revcolor="#d6b295"
                     /ApEinfo_fwdcolor="#d6b295"
     RS421_promot... 70..234
                     /label=13481
                     /ApEinfo_revcolor="#f58a5e"
                     /ApEinfo_fwdcolor="#f58a5e"
     misc_feature    235..300
                     /label="downstream region"
                     /ApEinfo_revcolor="#9eafd2"
                     /ApEinfo_fwdcolor="#9eafd2"
     primer_bind     complement(357..373)
                     /label="M13 rev"
                     /ApEinfo_revcolor="#c7b0e3"
                     /ApEinfo_fwdcolor="#c7b0e3"
     ORI             complement(545..1133)
                     /label="ColE1"
                     /ApEinfo_revcolor="#c6c9d1"
                     /ApEinfo_fwdcolor="#c6c9d1"
     terminator      1266..1360
                     /label="lambda t0 terminator"
                     /ApEinfo_revcolor="#faac61"
                     /ApEinfo_fwdcolor="#faac61"
     CDS             complement(1381..2040)
                     /label="cat"
                     /ApEinfo_revcolor="#ffef86"
                     /ApEinfo_fwdcolor="#ffef86"
     promoter        complement(2041..2143)
                     /label="Pcat"
                     /ApEinfo_revcolor="#9eafd2"
                     /ApEinfo_fwdcolor="#9eafd2"
     primer_bind     2245..2261
                     /label="M13 fwd"
                     /ApEinfo_revcolor="#d59687"
                     /ApEinfo_fwdcolor="#d59687"
ORIGIN
        1 GTGACTCAGG TCTCACGTAA GTTCCGTTTA TCCAAGGCGG TTCCGCAGCC ACACGCCGTG
       61 TGAAGCTGGG GCGCCGCCGC CTCCGCGCGG CGCCTTTCAT TTCGCCGGGG TTGCACCCCG
      121 CAATGGCGCG CCGCCGCGTG AATTTTTCGC GGCCGCGCGC CATTTCTCCG CCTCATCCCT
      181 TATCCTTTCG TTCTTGAACC TTACTAAATA GTTACAAGAA CTTCGGGAGG GGGGAATGTG
      241 AGACCGGGAT TCACATTGGA TACGAGATCC GTAGATTGAT AAGAGGACAC GGAATATCCC
      301 AGGCTAGGTG GAGGCTCAGT GATGATAAGT CTGCGATGGT GGATGCATGT GTCATGGTCA
      361 TAGCTGTTTC CTGTGTGAAA TTGTTATCCG CTCAGAGGGC ACAATCCTAT TCCGCGCTAT
      421 CCGACAATCT CCAAGACATT AGGTGGAGTT CAGTTCGGCG TATGGCATAT GTCGCTGGAA
      481 AGAACATGTG AGCAAAAGGC CAGCAAAAGG CCAGGAACCG TAAAAAGGCC GCGTTGCTGG
      541 CGTTTTTCCA TAGGCTCCGC CCCCCTGACG AGCATCACAA AAATCGACGC TCAAGTCAGA
      601 GGTGGCGAAA CCCGACAGGA CTATAAAGAT ACCAGGCGTT TCCCCCTGGA AGCTCCCTCG
      661 TGCGCTCTCC TGTTCCGACC CTGCCGCTTA CCGGATACCT GTCCGCCTTT CTCCCTTCGG
      721 GAAGCGTGGC GCTTTCTCAT AGCTCACGCT GTAGGTATCT CAGTTCGGTG TAGGTCGTTC
      781 GCTCCAAGCT GGGCTGTGTG CACGAACCCC CCGTTCAGCC CGACCGCTGC GCCTTATCCG
      841 GTAACTATCG TCTTGAGTCC AACCCGGTAA GACACGACTT ATCGCCACTG GCAGCAGCCA
      901 CTGGTAACAG GATTAGCAGA GCGAGGTATG TAGGCGGTGC TACAGAGTTC TTGAAGTGGT
      961 GGCCTAACTA CGGCTACACT AGAAGAACAG TATTTGGTAT CTGCGCTCTG CTGAAGCCAG
     1021 TTACCTTCGG AAAAAGAGTT GGTAGCTCTT GATCCGGCAA ACAAACCACC GCTGGTAGCG
     1081 GTGGTTTTTT TGTTTGCAAG CAGCAGATTA CGCGCAGAAA AAAAGGATCT CAAGAAGATC
     1141 CTTTGATCTT TTCTACGGGG TCTGACGCTC TATTCAACAA AGCCGCCGTC CCGTCAAGTC
     1201 AGCGTAAATG GGTAGGGGGC TTCAAATCGT CCCCCCATAC GATATAAGTT GTTACTAGTG
     1261 CTTGGATTCT CACCAATAAA AAACGCCCGG CGGCAACCGA GCGTTCTGAA CAAATCCAGA
     1321 TGGAGTTCTG AGGTCATTAC TGGATCTATC AACAGGAGTC CAAGCGAGCT CGATATCAAA
     1381 TTACGCCCCG CCCTGCCACT CATCGCAGTA CTGTTGTAAT TCATTAAGCA TTCTGCCGAC
     1441 ATGGAAGCCA TCACAAACGG CATGATGAAC CTGAATCGCC AGCGGCATCA GCACCTTGTC
     1501 GCCTTGCGTA TAATATTTGC CCATGGTGAA AACGGGGGCG AAGAAGTTGT CCATATTGGC
     1561 CACGTTTAAA TCAAAACTGG TGAAACTCAC CCAGGGATTG GCTGAGACGA AAAACATATT
     1621 CTCAATAAAC CCTTTAGGGA AATAGGCCAG GTTTTCACCG TAACACGCCA CATCTTGCGA
     1681 ATATATGTGT AGAAACTGCC GGAAATCGTC GTGGTATTCA CTCCAGAGCG ATGAAAACGT
     1741 TTCAGTTTGC TCATGGAAAA CGGTGTAACA AGGGTGAACA CTATCCCATA TCACCAGCTC
     1801 ACCGTCTTTC ATTGCCATAC GAAATTCCGG ATGAGCATTC ATCAGGCGGG CAAGAATGTG
     1861 AATAAAGGCC GGATAAAACT TGTGCTTATT TTTCTTTACG GTCTTTAAAA AGGCCGTAAT
     1921 ATCCAGCTGA ACGGTCTGGT TATAGGTACA TTGAGCAACT GACTGAAATG CCTCAAAATG
     1981 TTCTTTACGA TGCCATTGGG ATATATCAAC GGTGGTATAT CCAGTGATTT TTTTCTCCAT
     2041 TTTAGCTTCC TTAGCTCCTG AAAATCTCGA TAACTCAAAA AATACGCCCG GTAGTGATCT
     2101 TATTTCATTA TGGTGAAAGT TGGAACCTCT TACGTGCCGA TCAACGTCTC ATTGATACCT
     2161 GAAACAAAAC CCATCGTACG GCCAAGGAAG TCTCCAATAA CTGTGATCCA CCACAAGCGC
     2221 CAGGGTTTTC CCAGTCACGA CGTTGTAAAA CGACGGCCAG TCATGCATAA TCCGCACGCA
     2281 TCTGGAATAA GGAAGTGCCA TTCCGCCTGA CCT
//
