# Supplementary material for: A scalable transposon mutagenesis system for non-model bacteria
Source: bioRxiv preprint, doi:10.64898/2025.12.22.696024, version 1 (2025-12-23)
Supplement: Plasmid sequences [file 696024_file12.zip › Plasmid sequences/Promoter part plasmids/pGLU_77.gb]

LOCUS       pGLU_77                 2313 bp ds-DNA     circular     08-APR-2024
DEFINITION  .
FEATURES             Location/Qualifiers
     misc_feature    1..19
                     /label="upstream region"
                     /ApEinfo_revcolor="#9eafd2"
                     /ApEinfo_fwdcolor="#9eafd2"
     promoter ID ... 20..39
                     /label=">skpp-1922-F_sk20mer-2848"
                     /ApEinfo_revcolor="#f58a5e"
                     /ApEinfo_fwdcolor="#f58a5e"
     misc_feature    complement(40..69)
                     /label="R primer binding"
                     /ApEinfo_revcolor="#d6b295"
                     /ApEinfo_fwdcolor="#d6b295"
     RS421_promot... 70..234
                     /label=13453
                     /ApEinfo_revcolor="#f58a5e"
                     /ApEinfo_fwdcolor="#f58a5e"
     misc_feature    235..300
                     /label="downstream region"
                     /ApEinfo_revcolor="#9eafd2"
                     /ApEinfo_fwdcolor="#9eafd2"
     primer_bind     complement(357..373)
                     /label="M13 rev"
                     /ApEinfo_revcolor="#c7b0e3"
                     /ApEinfo_fwdcolor="#c7b0e3"
     ORI             complement(545..1133)
                     /label="ColE1"
                     /ApEinfo_revcolor="#c6c9d1"
                     /ApEinfo_fwdcolor="#c6c9d1"
     terminator      1266..1360
                     /label="lambda t0 terminator"
                     /ApEinfo_revcolor="#faac61"
                     /ApEinfo_fwdcolor="#faac61"
     CDS             complement(1381..2040)
                     /label="cat"
                     /ApEinfo_revcolor="#ffef86"
                     /ApEinfo_fwdcolor="#ffef86"
     promoter        complement(2041..2143)
                     /label="Pcat"
                     /ApEinfo_revcolor="#9eafd2"
                     /ApEinfo_fwdcolor="#9eafd2"
     primer_bind     2245..2261
                     /label="M13 fwd"
                     /ApEinfo_revcolor="#d59687"
                     /ApEinfo_fwdcolor="#d59687"
ORIGIN
        1 GTGACTCAGG TCTCACGTAT TCAGAGGAAG TGGCGACTTG TTCCGCAGCC ACACGCCGTG
       61 TGAAGCTGGT GAAATATAGA AATTTTAGTC CATTGGTTTA ACGATTATAT TACCAGTATA
      121 ACGGAGTTTC GTAAGTCTGA TGTGATCACA ACCGAACTTG TATTCTGCCC AAAAGCTCTT
      181 TAGTTAAAAG CCCCTCTTTT TTTATTATAA TGATTTTGAA AAAGCAGGAA AAGCAATGTG
      241 AGACCGGGAT TCACATTGGA TACGAGATCC GTAGATTGAT AAGAGGACAC GGAATATCCC
      301 AGGCTAGGTG GAGGCTCAGT GATGATAAGT CTGCGATGGT GGATGCATGT GTCATGGTCA
      361 TAGCTGTTTC CTGTGTGAAA TTGTTATCCG CTCAGAGGGC ACAATCCTAT TCCGCGCTAT
      421 CCGACAATCT CCAAGACATT AGGTGGAGTT CAGTTCGGCG TATGGCATAT GTCGCTGGAA
      481 AGAACATGTG AGCAAAAGGC CAGCAAAAGG CCAGGAACCG TAAAAAGGCC GCGTTGCTGG
      541 CGTTTTTCCA TAGGCTCCGC CCCCCTGACG AGCATCACAA AAATCGACGC TCAAGTCAGA
      601 GGTGGCGAAA CCCGACAGGA CTATAAAGAT ACCAGGCGTT TCCCCCTGGA AGCTCCCTCG
      661 TGCGCTCTCC TGTTCCGACC CTGCCGCTTA CCGGATACCT GTCCGCCTTT CTCCCTTCGG
      721 GAAGCGTGGC GCTTTCTCAT AGCTCACGCT GTAGGTATCT CAGTTCGGTG TAGGTCGTTC
      781 GCTCCAAGCT GGGCTGTGTG CACGAACCCC CCGTTCAGCC CGACCGCTGC GCCTTATCCG
      841 GTAACTATCG TCTTGAGTCC AACCCGGTAA GACACGACTT ATCGCCACTG GCAGCAGCCA
      901 CTGGTAACAG GATTAGCAGA GCGAGGTATG TAGGCGGTGC TACAGAGTTC TTGAAGTGGT
      961 GGCCTAACTA CGGCTACACT AGAAGAACAG TATTTGGTAT CTGCGCTCTG CTGAAGCCAG
     1021 TTACCTTCGG AAAAAGAGTT GGTAGCTCTT GATCCGGCAA ACAAACCACC GCTGGTAGCG
     1081 GTGGTTTTTT TGTTTGCAAG CAGCAGATTA CGCGCAGAAA AAAAGGATCT CAAGAAGATC
     1141 CTTTGATCTT TTCTACGGGG TCTGACGCTC TATTCAACAA AGCCGCCGTC CCGTCAAGTC
     1201 AGCGTAAATG GGTAGGGGGC TTCAAATCGT CCCCCCATAC GATATAAGTT GTTACTAGTG
     1261 CTTGGATTCT CACCAATAAA AAACGCCCGG CGGCAACCGA GCGTTCTGAA CAAATCCAGA
     1321 TGGAGTTCTG AGGTCATTAC TGGATCTATC AACAGGAGTC CAAGCGAGCT CGATATCAAA
     1381 TTACGCCCCG CCCTGCCACT CATCGCAGTA CTGTTGTAAT TCATTAAGCA TTCTGCCGAC
     1441 ATGGAAGCCA TCACAAACGG CATGATGAAC CTGAATCGCC AGCGGCATCA GCACCTTGTC
     1501 GCCTTGCGTA TAATATTTGC CCATGGTGAA AACGGGGGCG AAGAAGTTGT CCATATTGGC
     1561 CACGTTTAAA TCAAAACTGG TGAAACTCAC CCAGGGATTG GCTGAGACGA AAAACATATT
     1621 CTCAATAAAC CCTTTAGGGA AATAGGCCAG GTTTTCACCG TAACACGCCA CATCTTGCGA
     1681 ATATATGTGT AGAAACTGCC GGAAATCGTC GTGGTATTCA CTCCAGAGCG ATGAAAACGT
     1741 TTCAGTTTGC TCATGGAAAA CGGTGTAACA AGGGTGAACA CTATCCCATA TCACCAGCTC
     1801 ACCGTCTTTC ATTGCCATAC GAAATTCCGG ATGAGCATTC ATCAGGCGGG CAAGAATGTG
     1861 AATAAAGGCC GGATAAAACT TGTGCTTATT TTTCTTTACG GTCTTTAAAA AGGCCGTAAT
     1921 ATCCAGCTGA ACGGTCTGGT TATAGGTACA TTGAGCAACT GACTGAAATG CCTCAAAATG
     1981 TTCTTTACGA TGCCATTGGG ATATATCAAC GGTGGTATAT CCAGTGATTT TTTTCTCCAT
     2041 TTTAGCTTCC TTAGCTCCTG AAAATCTCGA TAACTCAAAA AATACGCCCG GTAGTGATCT
     2101 TATTTCATTA TGGTGAAAGT TGGAACCTCT TACGTGCCGA TCAACGTCTC ATTGATACCT
     2161 GAAACAAAAC CCATCGTACG GCCAAGGAAG TCTCCAATAA CTGTGATCCA CCACAAGCGC
     2221 CAGGGTTTTC CCAGTCACGA CGTTGTAAAA CGACGGCCAG TCATGCATAA TCCGCACGCA
     2281 TCTGGAATAA GGAAGTGCCA TTCCGCCTGA CCT
//
