# Supplementary material for: A scalable transposon mutagenesis system for non-model bacteria
Source: bioRxiv preprint, doi:10.64898/2025.12.22.696024, version 1 (2025-12-23)
Supplement: Plasmid sequences [file 696024_file12.zip › Plasmid sequences/Promoter part plasmids/pGLU_63.gb]

LOCUS       pGLU_63                 2332 bp ds-DNA     circular     08-APR-2024
DEFINITION  .
FEATURES             Location/Qualifiers
     misc_feature    1..19
                     /label="upstream region"
                     /ApEinfo_revcolor="#9eafd2"
                     /ApEinfo_fwdcolor="#9eafd2"
     promoter ID ... 20..39
                     /label=">skpp-1908-F_sk20mer-9990"
                     /ApEinfo_revcolor="#f58a5e"
                     /ApEinfo_fwdcolor="#f58a5e"
     misc_feature    complement(40..69)
                     /label="R primer binding"
                     /ApEinfo_revcolor="#d6b295"
                     /ApEinfo_fwdcolor="#d6b295"
     prokaryote p... 70..253
                     /label="PtetL"
                     /ApEinfo_revcolor="#faac61"
                     /ApEinfo_fwdcolor="#faac61"
     misc_feature    254..319
                     /label="downstream region"
                     /ApEinfo_revcolor="#9eafd2"
                     /ApEinfo_fwdcolor="#9eafd2"
     primer_bind     complement(376..392)
                     /label="M13 rev"
                     /ApEinfo_revcolor="#c7b0e3"
                     /ApEinfo_fwdcolor="#c7b0e3"
     ORI             complement(564..1152)
                     /label="ColE1"
                     /ApEinfo_revcolor="#c6c9d1"
                     /ApEinfo_fwdcolor="#c6c9d1"
     terminator      1285..1379
                     /label="lambda t0 terminator"
                     /ApEinfo_revcolor="#faac61"
                     /ApEinfo_fwdcolor="#faac61"
     CDS             complement(1400..2059)
                     /label="cat"
                     /ApEinfo_revcolor="#ffef86"
                     /ApEinfo_fwdcolor="#ffef86"
     promoter        complement(2060..2162)
                     /label="Pcat"
                     /ApEinfo_revcolor="#9eafd2"
                     /ApEinfo_fwdcolor="#9eafd2"
     primer_bind     2264..2280
                     /label="M13 fwd"
                     /ApEinfo_revcolor="#d59687"
                     /ApEinfo_fwdcolor="#d59687"
ORIGIN
        1 GTGACTCAGG TCTCACGTAA GTATCTGCTA CGGCTAGCCG TTCCGCAGCC ACACGCCGTG
       61 TGAAGCTGGG GATTTTATGA CCGATGATGA AGAAAAGAAT CTGAAACTTA GTTTATATGT
      121 GGTAAAATGT TTTAATCAAG TTTAGGAGGA ATTAATTATG AAGTGTAATT AATGTAACAG
      181 GGTTCAATTA AAAGAGGGAA GCGTATCATT AACCCTATAA ACTACGTCTG CCCTCATTAT
      241 TGGAGGGTGA AATAATGTGA GACCGGGATT CACATTGGAT ACGAGATCCG TAGATTGATA
      301 AGAGGACACG GAATATCCCA GGCTAGGTGG AGGCTCAGTG ATGATAAGTC TGCGATGGTG
      361 GATGCATGTG TCATGGTCAT AGCTGTTTCC TGTGTGAAAT TGTTATCCGC TCAGAGGGCA
      421 CAATCCTATT CCGCGCTATC CGACAATCTC CAAGACATTA GGTGGAGTTC AGTTCGGCGT
      481 ATGGCATATG TCGCTGGAAA GAACATGTGA GCAAAAGGCC AGCAAAAGGC CAGGAACCGT
      541 AAAAAGGCCG CGTTGCTGGC GTTTTTCCAT AGGCTCCGCC CCCCTGACGA GCATCACAAA
      601 AATCGACGCT CAAGTCAGAG GTGGCGAAAC CCGACAGGAC TATAAAGATA CCAGGCGTTT
      661 CCCCCTGGAA GCTCCCTCGT GCGCTCTCCT GTTCCGACCC TGCCGCTTAC CGGATACCTG
      721 TCCGCCTTTC TCCCTTCGGG AAGCGTGGCG CTTTCTCATA GCTCACGCTG TAGGTATCTC
      781 AGTTCGGTGT AGGTCGTTCG CTCCAAGCTG GGCTGTGTGC ACGAACCCCC CGTTCAGCCC
      841 GACCGCTGCG CCTTATCCGG TAACTATCGT CTTGAGTCCA ACCCGGTAAG ACACGACTTA
      901 TCGCCACTGG CAGCAGCCAC TGGTAACAGG ATTAGCAGAG CGAGGTATGT AGGCGGTGCT
      961 ACAGAGTTCT TGAAGTGGTG GCCTAACTAC GGCTACACTA GAAGAACAGT ATTTGGTATC
     1021 TGCGCTCTGC TGAAGCCAGT TACCTTCGGA AAAAGAGTTG GTAGCTCTTG ATCCGGCAAA
     1081 CAAACCACCG CTGGTAGCGG TGGTTTTTTT GTTTGCAAGC AGCAGATTAC GCGCAGAAAA
     1141 AAAGGATCTC AAGAAGATCC TTTGATCTTT TCTACGGGGT CTGACGCTCT ATTCAACAAA
     1201 GCCGCCGTCC CGTCAAGTCA GCGTAAATGG GTAGGGGGCT TCAAATCGTC CCCCCATACG
     1261 ATATAAGTTG TTACTAGTGC TTGGATTCTC ACCAATAAAA AACGCCCGGC GGCAACCGAG
     1321 CGTTCTGAAC AAATCCAGAT GGAGTTCTGA GGTCATTACT GGATCTATCA ACAGGAGTCC
     1381 AAGCGAGCTC GATATCAAAT TACGCCCCGC CCTGCCACTC ATCGCAGTAC TGTTGTAATT
     1441 CATTAAGCAT TCTGCCGACA TGGAAGCCAT CACAAACGGC ATGATGAACC TGAATCGCCA
     1501 GCGGCATCAG CACCTTGTCG CCTTGCGTAT AATATTTGCC CATGGTGAAA ACGGGGGCGA
     1561 AGAAGTTGTC CATATTGGCC ACGTTTAAAT CAAAACTGGT GAAACTCACC CAGGGATTGG
     1621 CTGAGACGAA AAACATATTC TCAATAAACC CTTTAGGGAA ATAGGCCAGG TTTTCACCGT
     1681 AACACGCCAC ATCTTGCGAA TATATGTGTA GAAACTGCCG GAAATCGTCG TGGTATTCAC
     1741 TCCAGAGCGA TGAAAACGTT TCAGTTTGCT CATGGAAAAC GGTGTAACAA GGGTGAACAC
     1801 TATCCCATAT CACCAGCTCA CCGTCTTTCA TTGCCATACG AAATTCCGGA TGAGCATTCA
     1861 TCAGGCGGGC AAGAATGTGA ATAAAGGCCG GATAAAACTT GTGCTTATTT TTCTTTACGG
     1921 TCTTTAAAAA GGCCGTAATA TCCAGCTGAA CGGTCTGGTT ATAGGTACAT TGAGCAACTG
     1981 ACTGAAATGC CTCAAAATGT TCTTTACGAT GCCATTGGGA TATATCAACG GTGGTATATC
     2041 CAGTGATTTT TTTCTCCATT TTAGCTTCCT TAGCTCCTGA AAATCTCGAT AACTCAAAAA
     2101 ATACGCCCGG TAGTGATCTT ATTTCATTAT GGTGAAAGTT GGAACCTCTT ACGTGCCGAT
     2161 CAACGTCTCA TTGATACCTG AAACAAAACC CATCGTACGG CCAAGGAAGT CTCCAATAAC
     2221 TGTGATCCAC CACAAGCGCC AGGGTTTTCC CAGTCACGAC GTTGTAAAAC GACGGCCAGT
     2281 CATGCATAAT CCGCACGCAT CTGGAATAAG GAAGTGCCAT TCCGCCTGAC CT
//
