# Supplementary material for: A scalable transposon mutagenesis system for non-model bacteria
Source: bioRxiv preprint, doi:10.64898/2025.12.22.696024, version 1 (2025-12-23)
Supplement: Plasmid sequences [file 696024_file12.zip › Plasmid sequences/Promoter part plasmids/pGLU_90.gb]

LOCUS       pGLU_90                 2313 bp ds-DNA     circular     08-APR-2024
DEFINITION  .
FEATURES             Location/Qualifiers
     misc_feature    1..19
                     /label="upstream region"
                     /ApEinfo_revcolor="#9eafd2"
                     /ApEinfo_fwdcolor="#9eafd2"
     RS421_promot... complement(20..184)
                     /label=13166
                     /ApEinfo_revcolor="#f58a5e"
                     /ApEinfo_fwdcolor="#f58a5e"
     miscellaneous   185..214
                     /label="Himar_LE"
                     /ApEinfo_revcolor="#faac61"
                     /ApEinfo_fwdcolor="#faac61"
     miscellaneous   complement(185..214)
                     /label="Himar_RE"
                     /ApEinfo_revcolor="#faac61"
                     /ApEinfo_fwdcolor="#faac61"
     misc_feature    215..244
                     /label="F primer binding"
                     /ApEinfo_revcolor="#d6b295"
                     /ApEinfo_fwdcolor="#d6b295"
     promoter ID ... 245..264
                     /label=">skpp-1935-F_sk20mer-860"
                     /ApEinfo_revcolor="#f58a5e"
                     /ApEinfo_fwdcolor="#f58a5e"
     misc_feature    265..300
                     /label="downstream region"
                     /ApEinfo_revcolor="#9eafd2"
                     /ApEinfo_fwdcolor="#9eafd2"
     primer_bind     complement(357..373)
                     /label="M13 rev"
                     /ApEinfo_revcolor="#c7b0e3"
                     /ApEinfo_fwdcolor="#c7b0e3"
     ORI             complement(545..1133)
                     /label="ColE1"
                     /ApEinfo_revcolor="#c6c9d1"
                     /ApEinfo_fwdcolor="#c6c9d1"
     terminator      1266..1360
                     /label="lambda t0 terminator"
                     /ApEinfo_revcolor="#faac61"
                     /ApEinfo_fwdcolor="#faac61"
     CDS             complement(1381..2040)
                     /label="cat"
                     /ApEinfo_revcolor="#ffef86"
                     /ApEinfo_fwdcolor="#ffef86"
     promoter        complement(2041..2143)
                     /label="Pcat"
                     /ApEinfo_revcolor="#9eafd2"
                     /ApEinfo_fwdcolor="#9eafd2"
     primer_bind     2245..2261
                     /label="M13 fwd"
                     /ApEinfo_revcolor="#d59687"
                     /ApEinfo_fwdcolor="#d59687"
ORIGIN
        1 GTATCGCAGG TCTCACCATG GAAAGACATC CGCTCAAATG AGGAACATTC GGCGGCGGTC
       61 TGCCTGCGGC ACGGGGGGTC GGCTCGACAG ACGCCGCAAC AACAAGGAAA AGCGTTGTTG
      121 CGGCTTACTT GTCCGACGAC TTTTGAGCTC CCATGCTACG GCTCCATGCA CATCTTGAGG
      181 CGAATAACAG GTTGGATGAT AAGTCCCCGG TCTAGGGTCA CGCGTAGGAC GCGTCGAGTA
      241 GGGTAATAAA AGTCCCGTTC GCCGCGTATG AGACCGTCAG GCACGATCGA GCATGCTAGA
      301 AGGCTAGGTG GAGGCTCAGT GATGATAAGT CTGCGATGGT GGATGCATGT GTCATGGTCA
      361 TAGCTGTTTC CTGTGTGAAA TTGTTATCCG CTCAGAGGGC ACAATCCTAT TCCGCGCTAT
      421 CCGACAATCT CCAAGACATT AGGTGGAGTT CAGTTCGGCG TATGGCATAT GTCGCTGGAA
      481 AGAACATGTG AGCAAAAGGC CAGCAAAAGG CCAGGAACCG TAAAAAGGCC GCGTTGCTGG
      541 CGTTTTTCCA TAGGCTCCGC CCCCCTGACG AGCATCACAA AAATCGACGC TCAAGTCAGA
      601 GGTGGCGAAA CCCGACAGGA CTATAAAGAT ACCAGGCGTT TCCCCCTGGA AGCTCCCTCG
      661 TGCGCTCTCC TGTTCCGACC CTGCCGCTTA CCGGATACCT GTCCGCCTTT CTCCCTTCGG
      721 GAAGCGTGGC GCTTTCTCAT AGCTCACGCT GTAGGTATCT CAGTTCGGTG TAGGTCGTTC
      781 GCTCCAAGCT GGGCTGTGTG CACGAACCCC CCGTTCAGCC CGACCGCTGC GCCTTATCCG
      841 GTAACTATCG TCTTGAGTCC AACCCGGTAA GACACGACTT ATCGCCACTG GCAGCAGCCA
      901 CTGGTAACAG GATTAGCAGA GCGAGGTATG TAGGCGGTGC TACAGAGTTC TTGAAGTGGT
      961 GGCCTAACTA CGGCTACACT AGAAGAACAG TATTTGGTAT CTGCGCTCTG CTGAAGCCAG
     1021 TTACCTTCGG AAAAAGAGTT GGTAGCTCTT GATCCGGCAA ACAAACCACC GCTGGTAGCG
     1081 GTGGTTTTTT TGTTTGCAAG CAGCAGATTA CGCGCAGAAA AAAAGGATCT CAAGAAGATC
     1141 CTTTGATCTT TTCTACGGGG TCTGACGCTC TATTCAACAA AGCCGCCGTC CCGTCAAGTC
     1201 AGCGTAAATG GGTAGGGGGC TTCAAATCGT CCCCCCATAC GATATAAGTT GTTACTAGTG
     1261 CTTGGATTCT CACCAATAAA AAACGCCCGG CGGCAACCGA GCGTTCTGAA CAAATCCAGA
     1321 TGGAGTTCTG AGGTCATTAC TGGATCTATC AACAGGAGTC CAAGCGAGCT CGATATCAAA
     1381 TTACGCCCCG CCCTGCCACT CATCGCAGTA CTGTTGTAAT TCATTAAGCA TTCTGCCGAC
     1441 ATGGAAGCCA TCACAAACGG CATGATGAAC CTGAATCGCC AGCGGCATCA GCACCTTGTC
     1501 GCCTTGCGTA TAATATTTGC CCATGGTGAA AACGGGGGCG AAGAAGTTGT CCATATTGGC
     1561 CACGTTTAAA TCAAAACTGG TGAAACTCAC CCAGGGATTG GCTGAGACGA AAAACATATT
     1621 CTCAATAAAC CCTTTAGGGA AATAGGCCAG GTTTTCACCG TAACACGCCA CATCTTGCGA
     1681 ATATATGTGT AGAAACTGCC GGAAATCGTC GTGGTATTCA CTCCAGAGCG ATGAAAACGT
     1741 TTCAGTTTGC TCATGGAAAA CGGTGTAACA AGGGTGAACA CTATCCCATA TCACCAGCTC
     1801 ACCGTCTTTC ATTGCCATAC GAAATTCCGG ATGAGCATTC ATCAGGCGGG CAAGAATGTG
     1861 AATAAAGGCC GGATAAAACT TGTGCTTATT TTTCTTTACG GTCTTTAAAA AGGCCGTAAT
     1921 ATCCAGCTGA ACGGTCTGGT TATAGGTACA TTGAGCAACT GACTGAAATG CCTCAAAATG
     1981 TTCTTTACGA TGCCATTGGG ATATATCAAC GGTGGTATAT CCAGTGATTT TTTTCTCCAT
     2041 TTTAGCTTCC TTAGCTCCTG AAAATCTCGA TAACTCAAAA AATACGCCCG GTAGTGATCT
     2101 TATTTCATTA TGGTGAAAGT TGGAACCTCT TACGTGCCGA TCAACGTCTC ATTGATACCT
     2161 GAAACAAAAC CCATCGTACG GCCAAGGAAG TCTCCAATAA CTGTGATCCA CCACAAGCGC
     2221 CAGGGTTTTC CCAGTCACGA CGTTGTAAAA CGACGGCCAG TCATGCATAA TCCGCACGCA
     2281 TCTGGAATAA GGAAGTGCCA TTCCGCCTGA CCT
//
