# Supplementary material for: A scalable transposon mutagenesis system for non-model bacteria
Source: bioRxiv preprint, doi:10.64898/2025.12.22.696024, version 1 (2025-12-23)
Supplement: Plasmid sequences [file 696024_file12.zip › Plasmid sequences/Promoter part plasmids/pGLU_116.gb]

LOCUS       pGLU_116                2313 bp ds-DNA     circular     16-MAY-2024
DEFINITION  .
FEATURES             Location/Qualifiers
     RS421_promot... complement(20..184)
                     /label=14271
                     /ApEinfo_revcolor="#f58a5e"
                     /ApEinfo_fwdcolor="#f58a5e"
     miscellaneous   185..203
                     /label="Tn5_LE"
                     /ApEinfo_revcolor="#faac61"
                     /ApEinfo_fwdcolor="#faac61"
     miscellaneous   complement(185..203)
                     /label="Tn5_RE"
                     /ApEinfo_revcolor="#faac61"
                     /ApEinfo_fwdcolor="#faac61"
     misc_feature    204..233
                     /label="F primer binding"
                     /ApEinfo_revcolor="#d6b295"
                     /ApEinfo_fwdcolor="#d6b295"
     promoter ID ... 234..253
                     /label=">skpp-1964-F_sk20mer-4818"
                     /ApEinfo_revcolor="#f58a5e"
                     /ApEinfo_fwdcolor="#f58a5e"
     primer_bind     complement(357..373)
                     /label="M13 rev"
                     /ApEinfo_revcolor="#c7b0e3"
                     /ApEinfo_fwdcolor="#c7b0e3"
     ORI             complement(545..1133)
                     /label="ColE1"
                     /ApEinfo_revcolor="#c6c9d1"
                     /ApEinfo_fwdcolor="#c6c9d1"
     terminator      1266..1360
                     /label="lambda t0 terminator"
                     /ApEinfo_revcolor="#faac61"
                     /ApEinfo_fwdcolor="#faac61"
     CDS             complement(1381..2040)
                     /label="cat"
                     /ApEinfo_revcolor="#ffef86"
                     /ApEinfo_fwdcolor="#ffef86"
     promoter        complement(2041..2143)
                     /label="Pcat"
                     /ApEinfo_revcolor="#9eafd2"
                     /ApEinfo_fwdcolor="#9eafd2"
     primer_bind     2245..2261
                     /label="M13 fwd"
                     /ApEinfo_revcolor="#d59687"
                     /ApEinfo_fwdcolor="#d59687"
ORIGIN
        1 GTATCGCAGG TCTCATCATA GTTCAGCCTT CTGAATGCGT TAAAGAGGGT ACAAATTCTG
       61 TCGAACTGGG GTATACCCGC AATTATACCC ACACAATGGG GTTGATGTGG GGGGAATCTG
      121 GTTGAGTTCG GTAGAATTGA TTTGGAGGCA GAACGCTTAA ATTGTGGCGT TCTGAAACGA
      181 AAAACTGTCT CTTATACACA TCTGGGTCAC GCGTAGGACG CGTCGAGTAG GGTGTTTATC
      241 GTACCCCACG CAACGTATGA GACCGTCAGA CACGATCGAG CATGCTAGTC GATATCGAGA
      301 AGGCTAGGTG GAGGCTCAGT GATGATAAGT CTGCGATGGT GGATGCATGT GTCATGGTCA
      361 TAGCTGTTTC CTGTGTGAAA TTGTTATCCG CTCAGAGGGC ACAATCCTAT TCCGCGCTAT
      421 CCGACAATCT CCAAGACATT AGGTGGAGTT CAGTTCGGCG TATGGCATAT GTCGCTGGAA
      481 AGAACATGTG AGCAAAAGGC CAGCAAAAGG CCAGGAACCG TAAAAAGGCC GCGTTGCTGG
      541 CGTTTTTCCA TAGGCTCCGC CCCCCTGACG AGCATCACAA AAATCGACGC TCAAGTCAGA
      601 GGTGGCGAAA CCCGACAGGA CTATAAAGAT ACCAGGCGTT TCCCCCTGGA AGCTCCCTCG
      661 TGCGCTCTCC TGTTCCGACC CTGCCGCTTA CCGGATACCT GTCCGCCTTT CTCCCTTCGG
      721 GAAGCGTGGC GCTTTCTCAT AGCTCACGCT GTAGGTATCT CAGTTCGGTG TAGGTCGTTC
      781 GCTCCAAGCT GGGCTGTGTG CACGAACCCC CCGTTCAGCC CGACCGCTGC GCCTTATCCG
      841 GTAACTATCG TCTTGAGTCC AACCCGGTAA GACACGACTT ATCGCCACTG GCAGCAGCCA
      901 CTGGTAACAG GATTAGCAGA GCGAGGTATG TAGGCGGTGC TACAGAGTTC TTGAAGTGGT
      961 GGCCTAACTA CGGCTACACT AGAAGAACAG TATTTGGTAT CTGCGCTCTG CTGAAGCCAG
     1021 TTACCTTCGG AAAAAGAGTT GGTAGCTCTT GATCCGGCAA ACAAACCACC GCTGGTAGCG
     1081 GTGGTTTTTT TGTTTGCAAG CAGCAGATTA CGCGCAGAAA AAAAGGATCT CAAGAAGATC
     1141 CTTTGATCTT TTCTACGGGG TCTGACGCTC TATTCAACAA AGCCGCCGTC CCGTCAAGTC
     1201 AGCGTAAATG GGTAGGGGGC TTCAAATCGT CCCCCCATAC GATATAAGTT GTTACTAGTG
     1261 CTTGGATTCT CACCAATAAA AAACGCCCGG CGGCAACCGA GCGTTCTGAA CAAATCCAGA
     1321 TGGAGTTCTG AGGTCATTAC TGGATCTATC AACAGGAGTC CAAGCGAGCT CGATATCAAA
     1381 TTACGCCCCG CCCTGCCACT CATCGCAGTA CTGTTGTAAT TCATTAAGCA TTCTGCCGAC
     1441 ATGGAAGCCA TCACAAACGG CATGATGAAC CTGAATCGCC AGCGGCATCA GCACCTTGTC
     1501 GCCTTGCGTA TAATATTTGC CCATGGTGAA AACGGGGGCG AAGAAGTTGT CCATATTGGC
     1561 CACGTTTAAA TCAAAACTGG TGAAACTCAC CCAGGGATTG GCTGAGACGA AAAACATATT
     1621 CTCAATAAAC CCTTTAGGGA AATAGGCCAG GTTTTCACCG TAACACGCCA CATCTTGCGA
     1681 ATATATGTGT AGAAACTGCC GGAAATCGTC GTGGTATTCA CTCCAGAGCG ATGAAAACGT
     1741 TTCAGTTTGC TCATGGAAAA CGGTGTAACA AGGGTGAACA CTATCCCATA TCACCAGCTC
     1801 ACCGTCTTTC ATTGCCATAC GAAATTCCGG ATGAGCATTC ATCAGGCGGG CAAGAATGTG
     1861 AATAAAGGCC GGATAAAACT TGTGCTTATT TTTCTTTACG GTCTTTAAAA AGGCCGTAAT
     1921 ATCCAGCTGA ACGGTCTGGT TATAGGTACA TTGAGCAACT GACTGAAATG CCTCAAAATG
     1981 TTCTTTACGA TGCCATTGGG ATATATCAAC GGTGGTATAT CCAGTGATTT TTTTCTCCAT
     2041 TTTAGCTTCC TTAGCTCCTG AAAATCTCGA TAACTCAAAA AATACGCCCG GTAGTGATCT
     2101 TATTTCATTA TGGTGAAAGT TGGAACCTCT TACGTGCCGA TCAACGTCTC ATTGATACCT
     2161 GAAACAAAAC CCATCGTACG GCCAAGGAAG TCTCCAATAA CTGTGATCCA CCACAAGCGC
     2221 CAGGGTTTTC CCAGTCACGA CGTTGTAAAA CGACGGCCAG TCATGCATAA TCCGCACGCA
     2281 TCTGGAATAA GGAAGTGCCA TTCCGCCTGA CCT
//
