# Supplementary material for: A scalable transposon mutagenesis system for non-model bacteria
Source: bioRxiv preprint, doi:10.64898/2025.12.22.696024, version 1 (2025-12-23)
Supplement: Plasmid sequences [file 696024_file12.zip › Plasmid sequences/Promoter part plasmids/pGLU_106.gb]

LOCUS       pGLU_106                2313 bp ds-DNA     circular     16-MAY-2024
DEFINITION  .
FEATURES             Location/Qualifiers
     RS421_promot... complement(20..184)
                     /label=13467
                     /ApEinfo_revcolor="#f58a5e"
                     /ApEinfo_fwdcolor="#f58a5e"
     miscellaneous   185..203
                     /label="Tn5_LE"
                     /ApEinfo_revcolor="#faac61"
                     /ApEinfo_fwdcolor="#faac61"
     miscellaneous   complement(185..203)
                     /label="Tn5_RE"
                     /ApEinfo_revcolor="#faac61"
                     /ApEinfo_fwdcolor="#faac61"
     misc_feature    204..233
                     /label="F primer binding"
                     /ApEinfo_revcolor="#d6b295"
                     /ApEinfo_fwdcolor="#d6b295"
     promoter ID ... 234..253
                     /label=">skpp-1954-F_sk20mer-1319"
                     /ApEinfo_revcolor="#f58a5e"
                     /ApEinfo_fwdcolor="#f58a5e"
     primer_bind     complement(357..373)
                     /label="M13 rev"
                     /ApEinfo_revcolor="#c7b0e3"
                     /ApEinfo_fwdcolor="#c7b0e3"
     ORI             complement(545..1133)
                     /label="ColE1"
                     /ApEinfo_revcolor="#c6c9d1"
                     /ApEinfo_fwdcolor="#c6c9d1"
     terminator      1266..1360
                     /label="lambda t0 terminator"
                     /ApEinfo_revcolor="#faac61"
                     /ApEinfo_fwdcolor="#faac61"
     CDS             complement(1381..2040)
                     /label="cat"
                     /ApEinfo_revcolor="#ffef86"
                     /ApEinfo_fwdcolor="#ffef86"
     promoter        complement(2041..2143)
                     /label="Pcat"
                     /ApEinfo_revcolor="#9eafd2"
                     /ApEinfo_fwdcolor="#9eafd2"
     primer_bind     2245..2261
                     /label="M13 fwd"
                     /ApEinfo_revcolor="#d59687"
                     /ApEinfo_fwdcolor="#d59687"
ORIGIN
        1 GTATCGCAGG TCTCATCATG GCATATTCGC AAAACCTGCG TCACCGCCAC GATAGCGCAG
       61 CCCGCGCGCG TTGCAATGCC CATTTGCACG CATGCGGCAG CGGCATGCGG CACCGTTCGC
      121 AGCAGCTCAC GGGCGCAAAA CAAAAAGCCC GTTCAGGCAT GCCTGAACGG GCTTCGATTT
      181 GGCGCTGTCT CTTATACACA TCTGGGTCAC GCGTAGGACG CGTCGAGTAG GGTTGCAGAA
      241 AACCTGGGTT CAACGTATGA GACCGTCAGA CACGATCGAG CATGCTAGTC GATATCGAGA
      301 AGGCTAGGTG GAGGCTCAGT GATGATAAGT CTGCGATGGT GGATGCATGT GTCATGGTCA
      361 TAGCTGTTTC CTGTGTGAAA TTGTTATCCG CTCAGAGGGC ACAATCCTAT TCCGCGCTAT
      421 CCGACAATCT CCAAGACATT AGGTGGAGTT CAGTTCGGCG TATGGCATAT GTCGCTGGAA
      481 AGAACATGTG AGCAAAAGGC CAGCAAAAGG CCAGGAACCG TAAAAAGGCC GCGTTGCTGG
      541 CGTTTTTCCA TAGGCTCCGC CCCCCTGACG AGCATCACAA AAATCGACGC TCAAGTCAGA
      601 GGTGGCGAAA CCCGACAGGA CTATAAAGAT ACCAGGCGTT TCCCCCTGGA AGCTCCCTCG
      661 TGCGCTCTCC TGTTCCGACC CTGCCGCTTA CCGGATACCT GTCCGCCTTT CTCCCTTCGG
      721 GAAGCGTGGC GCTTTCTCAT AGCTCACGCT GTAGGTATCT CAGTTCGGTG TAGGTCGTTC
      781 GCTCCAAGCT GGGCTGTGTG CACGAACCCC CCGTTCAGCC CGACCGCTGC GCCTTATCCG
      841 GTAACTATCG TCTTGAGTCC AACCCGGTAA GACACGACTT ATCGCCACTG GCAGCAGCCA
      901 CTGGTAACAG GATTAGCAGA GCGAGGTATG TAGGCGGTGC TACAGAGTTC TTGAAGTGGT
      961 GGCCTAACTA CGGCTACACT AGAAGAACAG TATTTGGTAT CTGCGCTCTG CTGAAGCCAG
     1021 TTACCTTCGG AAAAAGAGTT GGTAGCTCTT GATCCGGCAA ACAAACCACC GCTGGTAGCG
     1081 GTGGTTTTTT TGTTTGCAAG CAGCAGATTA CGCGCAGAAA AAAAGGATCT CAAGAAGATC
     1141 CTTTGATCTT TTCTACGGGG TCTGACGCTC TATTCAACAA AGCCGCCGTC CCGTCAAGTC
     1201 AGCGTAAATG GGTAGGGGGC TTCAAATCGT CCCCCCATAC GATATAAGTT GTTACTAGTG
     1261 CTTGGATTCT CACCAATAAA AAACGCCCGG CGGCAACCGA GCGTTCTGAA CAAATCCAGA
     1321 TGGAGTTCTG AGGTCATTAC TGGATCTATC AACAGGAGTC CAAGCGAGCT CGATATCAAA
     1381 TTACGCCCCG CCCTGCCACT CATCGCAGTA CTGTTGTAAT TCATTAAGCA TTCTGCCGAC
     1441 ATGGAAGCCA TCACAAACGG CATGATGAAC CTGAATCGCC AGCGGCATCA GCACCTTGTC
     1501 GCCTTGCGTA TAATATTTGC CCATGGTGAA AACGGGGGCG AAGAAGTTGT CCATATTGGC
     1561 CACGTTTAAA TCAAAACTGG TGAAACTCAC CCAGGGATTG GCTGAGACGA AAAACATATT
     1621 CTCAATAAAC CCTTTAGGGA AATAGGCCAG GTTTTCACCG TAACACGCCA CATCTTGCGA
     1681 ATATATGTGT AGAAACTGCC GGAAATCGTC GTGGTATTCA CTCCAGAGCG ATGAAAACGT
     1741 TTCAGTTTGC TCATGGAAAA CGGTGTAACA AGGGTGAACA CTATCCCATA TCACCAGCTC
     1801 ACCGTCTTTC ATTGCCATAC GAAATTCCGG ATGAGCATTC ATCAGGCGGG CAAGAATGTG
     1861 AATAAAGGCC GGATAAAACT TGTGCTTATT TTTCTTTACG GTCTTTAAAA AGGCCGTAAT
     1921 ATCCAGCTGA ACGGTCTGGT TATAGGTACA TTGAGCAACT GACTGAAATG CCTCAAAATG
     1981 TTCTTTACGA TGCCATTGGG ATATATCAAC GGTGGTATAT CCAGTGATTT TTTTCTCCAT
     2041 TTTAGCTTCC TTAGCTCCTG AAAATCTCGA TAACTCAAAA AATACGCCCG GTAGTGATCT
     2101 TATTTCATTA TGGTGAAAGT TGGAACCTCT TACGTGCCGA TCAACGTCTC ATTGATACCT
     2161 GAAACAAAAC CCATCGTACG GCCAAGGAAG TCTCCAATAA CTGTGATCCA CCACAAGCGC
     2221 CAGGGTTTTC CCAGTCACGA CGTTGTAAAA CGACGGCCAG TCATGCATAA TCCGCACGCA
     2281 TCTGGAATAA GGAAGTGCCA TTCCGCCTGA CCT
//
