# Supplementary material for: A scalable transposon mutagenesis system for non-model bacteria
Source: bioRxiv preprint, doi:10.64898/2025.12.22.696024, version 1 (2025-12-23)
Supplement: Plasmid sequences [file 696024_file12.zip › Plasmid sequences/Promoter part plasmids/pGLU_80.gb]

LOCUS       pGLU_80                 2313 bp ds-DNA     circular     08-APR-2024
DEFINITION  .
FEATURES             Location/Qualifiers
     misc_feature    1..19
                     /label="upstream region"
                     /ApEinfo_revcolor="#9eafd2"
                     /ApEinfo_fwdcolor="#9eafd2"
     promoter ID ... 20..39
                     /label=">skpp-1925-F_sk20mer-6357"
                     /ApEinfo_revcolor="#f58a5e"
                     /ApEinfo_fwdcolor="#f58a5e"
     misc_feature    complement(40..69)
                     /label="R primer binding"
                     /ApEinfo_revcolor="#d6b295"
                     /ApEinfo_fwdcolor="#d6b295"
     RS421_promot... 70..234
                     /label=14271
                     /ApEinfo_revcolor="#f58a5e"
                     /ApEinfo_fwdcolor="#f58a5e"
     misc_feature    235..300
                     /label="downstream region"
                     /ApEinfo_revcolor="#9eafd2"
                     /ApEinfo_fwdcolor="#9eafd2"
     primer_bind     complement(357..373)
                     /label="M13 rev"
                     /ApEinfo_revcolor="#c7b0e3"
                     /ApEinfo_fwdcolor="#c7b0e3"
     ORI             complement(545..1133)
                     /label="ColE1"
                     /ApEinfo_revcolor="#c6c9d1"
                     /ApEinfo_fwdcolor="#c6c9d1"
     terminator      1266..1360
                     /label="lambda t0 terminator"
                     /ApEinfo_revcolor="#faac61"
                     /ApEinfo_fwdcolor="#faac61"
     CDS             complement(1381..2040)
                     /label="cat"
                     /ApEinfo_revcolor="#ffef86"
                     /ApEinfo_fwdcolor="#ffef86"
     promoter        complement(2041..2143)
                     /label="Pcat"
                     /ApEinfo_revcolor="#9eafd2"
                     /ApEinfo_fwdcolor="#9eafd2"
     primer_bind     2245..2261
                     /label="M13 fwd"
                     /ApEinfo_revcolor="#d59687"
                     /ApEinfo_fwdcolor="#d59687"
ORIGIN
        1 GTGACTCAGG TCTCACGTAT AAACAATCCT CAGACGCCCG TTCCGCAGCC ACACGCCGTG
       61 TGAAGCTGGT TTTTCGTTTC AGAACGCCAC AATTTAAGCG TTCTGCCTCC AAATCAATTC
      121 TACCGAACTC AACCAGATTC CCCCCACATC AACCCCATTG TGTGGGTATA ATTGCGGGTA
      181 TACCCCAGTT CGACAGAATT TGTACCCTCT TTAACGCATT CAGAAGGCTG AACTAATGTG
      241 AGACCGGGAT TCACATTGGA TACGAGATCC GTAGATTGAT AAGAGGACAC GGAATATCCC
      301 AGGCTAGGTG GAGGCTCAGT GATGATAAGT CTGCGATGGT GGATGCATGT GTCATGGTCA
      361 TAGCTGTTTC CTGTGTGAAA TTGTTATCCG CTCAGAGGGC ACAATCCTAT TCCGCGCTAT
      421 CCGACAATCT CCAAGACATT AGGTGGAGTT CAGTTCGGCG TATGGCATAT GTCGCTGGAA
      481 AGAACATGTG AGCAAAAGGC CAGCAAAAGG CCAGGAACCG TAAAAAGGCC GCGTTGCTGG
      541 CGTTTTTCCA TAGGCTCCGC CCCCCTGACG AGCATCACAA AAATCGACGC TCAAGTCAGA
      601 GGTGGCGAAA CCCGACAGGA CTATAAAGAT ACCAGGCGTT TCCCCCTGGA AGCTCCCTCG
      661 TGCGCTCTCC TGTTCCGACC CTGCCGCTTA CCGGATACCT GTCCGCCTTT CTCCCTTCGG
      721 GAAGCGTGGC GCTTTCTCAT AGCTCACGCT GTAGGTATCT CAGTTCGGTG TAGGTCGTTC
      781 GCTCCAAGCT GGGCTGTGTG CACGAACCCC CCGTTCAGCC CGACCGCTGC GCCTTATCCG
      841 GTAACTATCG TCTTGAGTCC AACCCGGTAA GACACGACTT ATCGCCACTG GCAGCAGCCA
      901 CTGGTAACAG GATTAGCAGA GCGAGGTATG TAGGCGGTGC TACAGAGTTC TTGAAGTGGT
      961 GGCCTAACTA CGGCTACACT AGAAGAACAG TATTTGGTAT CTGCGCTCTG CTGAAGCCAG
     1021 TTACCTTCGG AAAAAGAGTT GGTAGCTCTT GATCCGGCAA ACAAACCACC GCTGGTAGCG
     1081 GTGGTTTTTT TGTTTGCAAG CAGCAGATTA CGCGCAGAAA AAAAGGATCT CAAGAAGATC
     1141 CTTTGATCTT TTCTACGGGG TCTGACGCTC TATTCAACAA AGCCGCCGTC CCGTCAAGTC
     1201 AGCGTAAATG GGTAGGGGGC TTCAAATCGT CCCCCCATAC GATATAAGTT GTTACTAGTG
     1261 CTTGGATTCT CACCAATAAA AAACGCCCGG CGGCAACCGA GCGTTCTGAA CAAATCCAGA
     1321 TGGAGTTCTG AGGTCATTAC TGGATCTATC AACAGGAGTC CAAGCGAGCT CGATATCAAA
     1381 TTACGCCCCG CCCTGCCACT CATCGCAGTA CTGTTGTAAT TCATTAAGCA TTCTGCCGAC
     1441 ATGGAAGCCA TCACAAACGG CATGATGAAC CTGAATCGCC AGCGGCATCA GCACCTTGTC
     1501 GCCTTGCGTA TAATATTTGC CCATGGTGAA AACGGGGGCG AAGAAGTTGT CCATATTGGC
     1561 CACGTTTAAA TCAAAACTGG TGAAACTCAC CCAGGGATTG GCTGAGACGA AAAACATATT
     1621 CTCAATAAAC CCTTTAGGGA AATAGGCCAG GTTTTCACCG TAACACGCCA CATCTTGCGA
     1681 ATATATGTGT AGAAACTGCC GGAAATCGTC GTGGTATTCA CTCCAGAGCG ATGAAAACGT
     1741 TTCAGTTTGC TCATGGAAAA CGGTGTAACA AGGGTGAACA CTATCCCATA TCACCAGCTC
     1801 ACCGTCTTTC ATTGCCATAC GAAATTCCGG ATGAGCATTC ATCAGGCGGG CAAGAATGTG
     1861 AATAAAGGCC GGATAAAACT TGTGCTTATT TTTCTTTACG GTCTTTAAAA AGGCCGTAAT
     1921 ATCCAGCTGA ACGGTCTGGT TATAGGTACA TTGAGCAACT GACTGAAATG CCTCAAAATG
     1981 TTCTTTACGA TGCCATTGGG ATATATCAAC GGTGGTATAT CCAGTGATTT TTTTCTCCAT
     2041 TTTAGCTTCC TTAGCTCCTG AAAATCTCGA TAACTCAAAA AATACGCCCG GTAGTGATCT
     2101 TATTTCATTA TGGTGAAAGT TGGAACCTCT TACGTGCCGA TCAACGTCTC ATTGATACCT
     2161 GAAACAAAAC CCATCGTACG GCCAAGGAAG TCTCCAATAA CTGTGATCCA CCACAAGCGC
     2221 CAGGGTTTTC CCAGTCACGA CGTTGTAAAA CGACGGCCAG TCATGCATAA TCCGCACGCA
     2281 TCTGGAATAA GGAAGTGCCA TTCCGCCTGA CCT
//
