# Supplementary material for: A scalable transposon mutagenesis system for non-model bacteria
Source: bioRxiv preprint, doi:10.64898/2025.12.22.696024, version 1 (2025-12-23)
Supplement: Plasmid sequences [file 696024_file12.zip › Plasmid sequences/Promoter part plasmids/pGLU_73.gb]

LOCUS       pGLU_73                 2313 bp ds-DNA     circular     08-APR-2024
DEFINITION  .
FEATURES             Location/Qualifiers
     misc_feature    1..19
                     /label="upstream region"
                     /ApEinfo_revcolor="#9eafd2"
                     /ApEinfo_fwdcolor="#9eafd2"
     promoter ID ... 20..39
                     /label=">skpp-1918-F_sk20mer-1110"
                     /ApEinfo_revcolor="#f58a5e"
                     /ApEinfo_fwdcolor="#f58a5e"
     misc_feature    complement(40..69)
                     /label="R primer binding"
                     /ApEinfo_revcolor="#d6b295"
                     /ApEinfo_fwdcolor="#d6b295"
     RS421_promot... 70..234
                     /label=14073
                     /ApEinfo_revcolor="#f58a5e"
                     /ApEinfo_fwdcolor="#f58a5e"
     misc_feature    235..300
                     /label="downstream region"
                     /ApEinfo_revcolor="#9eafd2"
                     /ApEinfo_fwdcolor="#9eafd2"
     primer_bind     complement(357..373)
                     /label="M13 rev"
                     /ApEinfo_revcolor="#c7b0e3"
                     /ApEinfo_fwdcolor="#c7b0e3"
     ORI             complement(545..1133)
                     /label="ColE1"
                     /ApEinfo_revcolor="#c6c9d1"
                     /ApEinfo_fwdcolor="#c6c9d1"
     terminator      1266..1360
                     /label="lambda t0 terminator"
                     /ApEinfo_revcolor="#faac61"
                     /ApEinfo_fwdcolor="#faac61"
     CDS             complement(1381..2040)
                     /label="cat"
                     /ApEinfo_revcolor="#ffef86"
                     /ApEinfo_fwdcolor="#ffef86"
     promoter        complement(2041..2143)
                     /label="Pcat"
                     /ApEinfo_revcolor="#9eafd2"
                     /ApEinfo_fwdcolor="#9eafd2"
     primer_bind     2245..2261
                     /label="M13 fwd"
                     /ApEinfo_revcolor="#d59687"
                     /ApEinfo_fwdcolor="#d59687"
ORIGIN
        1 GTGACTCAGG TCTCACGTAA CATTCATTAC TTCCCCGCCG TTCCGCAGCC ACACGCCGTG
       61 TGAAGCTGGA AGTTAAGTGT ACTGATTATA GTGAAACTTA GTGAGTTGCT TTTTATGAGA
      121 CTTAGTGAGT TGCTAATTTG AAGTTAAGTA TGCTACCTAT ATGAAACTAA GTGAGGCTCA
      181 CAAAATATCA AAGTTGTAAA TGCTAAAAAC AGGAAAGTTG AGGGATTGGT ATAAAATGTG
      241 AGACCGGGAT TCACATTGGA TACGAGATCC GTAGATTGAT AAGAGGACAC GGAATATCCC
      301 AGGCTAGGTG GAGGCTCAGT GATGATAAGT CTGCGATGGT GGATGCATGT GTCATGGTCA
      361 TAGCTGTTTC CTGTGTGAAA TTGTTATCCG CTCAGAGGGC ACAATCCTAT TCCGCGCTAT
      421 CCGACAATCT CCAAGACATT AGGTGGAGTT CAGTTCGGCG TATGGCATAT GTCGCTGGAA
      481 AGAACATGTG AGCAAAAGGC CAGCAAAAGG CCAGGAACCG TAAAAAGGCC GCGTTGCTGG
      541 CGTTTTTCCA TAGGCTCCGC CCCCCTGACG AGCATCACAA AAATCGACGC TCAAGTCAGA
      601 GGTGGCGAAA CCCGACAGGA CTATAAAGAT ACCAGGCGTT TCCCCCTGGA AGCTCCCTCG
      661 TGCGCTCTCC TGTTCCGACC CTGCCGCTTA CCGGATACCT GTCCGCCTTT CTCCCTTCGG
      721 GAAGCGTGGC GCTTTCTCAT AGCTCACGCT GTAGGTATCT CAGTTCGGTG TAGGTCGTTC
      781 GCTCCAAGCT GGGCTGTGTG CACGAACCCC CCGTTCAGCC CGACCGCTGC GCCTTATCCG
      841 GTAACTATCG TCTTGAGTCC AACCCGGTAA GACACGACTT ATCGCCACTG GCAGCAGCCA
      901 CTGGTAACAG GATTAGCAGA GCGAGGTATG TAGGCGGTGC TACAGAGTTC TTGAAGTGGT
      961 GGCCTAACTA CGGCTACACT AGAAGAACAG TATTTGGTAT CTGCGCTCTG CTGAAGCCAG
     1021 TTACCTTCGG AAAAAGAGTT GGTAGCTCTT GATCCGGCAA ACAAACCACC GCTGGTAGCG
     1081 GTGGTTTTTT TGTTTGCAAG CAGCAGATTA CGCGCAGAAA AAAAGGATCT CAAGAAGATC
     1141 CTTTGATCTT TTCTACGGGG TCTGACGCTC TATTCAACAA AGCCGCCGTC CCGTCAAGTC
     1201 AGCGTAAATG GGTAGGGGGC TTCAAATCGT CCCCCCATAC GATATAAGTT GTTACTAGTG
     1261 CTTGGATTCT CACCAATAAA AAACGCCCGG CGGCAACCGA GCGTTCTGAA CAAATCCAGA
     1321 TGGAGTTCTG AGGTCATTAC TGGATCTATC AACAGGAGTC CAAGCGAGCT CGATATCAAA
     1381 TTACGCCCCG CCCTGCCACT CATCGCAGTA CTGTTGTAAT TCATTAAGCA TTCTGCCGAC
     1441 ATGGAAGCCA TCACAAACGG CATGATGAAC CTGAATCGCC AGCGGCATCA GCACCTTGTC
     1501 GCCTTGCGTA TAATATTTGC CCATGGTGAA AACGGGGGCG AAGAAGTTGT CCATATTGGC
     1561 CACGTTTAAA TCAAAACTGG TGAAACTCAC CCAGGGATTG GCTGAGACGA AAAACATATT
     1621 CTCAATAAAC CCTTTAGGGA AATAGGCCAG GTTTTCACCG TAACACGCCA CATCTTGCGA
     1681 ATATATGTGT AGAAACTGCC GGAAATCGTC GTGGTATTCA CTCCAGAGCG ATGAAAACGT
     1741 TTCAGTTTGC TCATGGAAAA CGGTGTAACA AGGGTGAACA CTATCCCATA TCACCAGCTC
     1801 ACCGTCTTTC ATTGCCATAC GAAATTCCGG ATGAGCATTC ATCAGGCGGG CAAGAATGTG
     1861 AATAAAGGCC GGATAAAACT TGTGCTTATT TTTCTTTACG GTCTTTAAAA AGGCCGTAAT
     1921 ATCCAGCTGA ACGGTCTGGT TATAGGTACA TTGAGCAACT GACTGAAATG CCTCAAAATG
     1981 TTCTTTACGA TGCCATTGGG ATATATCAAC GGTGGTATAT CCAGTGATTT TTTTCTCCAT
     2041 TTTAGCTTCC TTAGCTCCTG AAAATCTCGA TAACTCAAAA AATACGCCCG GTAGTGATCT
     2101 TATTTCATTA TGGTGAAAGT TGGAACCTCT TACGTGCCGA TCAACGTCTC ATTGATACCT
     2161 GAAACAAAAC CCATCGTACG GCCAAGGAAG TCTCCAATAA CTGTGATCCA CCACAAGCGC
     2221 CAGGGTTTTC CCAGTCACGA CGTTGTAAAA CGACGGCCAG TCATGCATAA TCCGCACGCA
     2281 TCTGGAATAA GGAAGTGCCA TTCCGCCTGA CCT
//
