# Supplementary material for: A scalable transposon mutagenesis system for non-model bacteria
Source: bioRxiv preprint, doi:10.64898/2025.12.22.696024, version 1 (2025-12-23)
Supplement: Plasmid sequences [file 696024_file12.zip › Plasmid sequences/Promoter part plasmids/pGLU_62.gb]

LOCUS       pGLU_62                 3054 bp ds-DNA     circular     14-JUN-2024
DEFINITION  Paad9_abr in pUCIDT-Kan GoldenGate
SOURCE      Integrated DNA Technologies
COMMENT     Imported using the Genbank importer. File name: 462695259.gb
FEATURES             Location/Qualifiers
     misc_feature    483..501
                     /label="upstream region"
                     /ApEinfo_revcolor="#9eafd2"
                     /ApEinfo_fwdcolor="#9eafd2"
     promoter ID ... 502..521
                     /label=">skpp-1905-F_sk20mer-1278"
                     /ApEinfo_revcolor="#f58a5e"
                     /ApEinfo_fwdcolor="#f58a5e"
     misc_feature    complement(522..551)
                     /label="R primer binding"
                     /ApEinfo_revcolor="#d6b295"
                     /ApEinfo_fwdcolor="#d6b295"
     prokaryote p... 552..765
                     /label="Paad(9)"
                     /ApEinfo_revcolor="#faac61"
                     /ApEinfo_fwdcolor="#faac61"
     rep_origin      1282..1870
                     /label="ori"
                     /ApEinfo_revcolor="#ffef86"
                     /ApEinfo_fwdcolor="#ffef86"
     gene            2041..2856
                     /label="Kanamycin"
                     /ApEinfo_revcolor="#ffef86"
                     /ApEinfo_fwdcolor="#ffef86"
                     /function="Drug Resistance"
ORIGIN
        1 tcgcgcgttt cggtgatgac ggtgaaaacc tctgacacat gcagctcccg agaacggtca
       61 cagcttgtct gtaagcggat gccgggagca gacaagcccg tcagggcgcg tcagcgggtg
      121 ttggcgggtg tcggggctgg cttaactatg cggcatcaga gcagattgta ctgagagtgc
      181 accaaatgcg gtgtgaaata ccgcacagat gcgtaaggag aaaataccgc atcaggcgcc
      241 attcgccatt caggctgcgc aactgttggg aagggcgatc ggtgcgggcc tcatcgctat
      301 tacgccagct ggcgaaaggg ggatgtgctg caaggcgatt aagttgggta acgccagggt
      361 tttcccagtc acgacgttgt aaaacgacgg ccagtgcaac gcgatgacga tggatagcga
      421 ttcatcgatg agctgacccg atcgccgccg ccggagggtt gcgtttaaga cgggcgacag
      481 atgtgactca ggtctcacgt aaataacggg aagcaagacg ggttccgcag ccacacgccg
      541 tgtgaagctg gggccggccc aatgaatagg tttacactta ctttagtttt atggaaatga
      601 aagatcatat catatataat ctagaataaa attaactaaa ataattatta tctagataaa
      661 aaatttagaa gccaatgaaa tctataaata aactaaatta agtttattta attaacaact
      721 atggatataa aataggtact aatcaaaata gtgaggagga tatataatgt gagaccggga
      781 ttcacattgg atacgagatc cgtagattga taagaggaca cggaatatcc catcagttct
      841 ggaccagcga gctgtgctgc gactcgtggc gtaatcatgg tcatagctgt ttcctgtgtg
      901 aaattgttat ccgctcacaa ttccacacaa catacgagcc ggaagcataa agtgtaaagc
      961 ctggggtgcc taatgagtga gctaactcac attaattgcg ttgcgctcac tgcccgcttt
     1021 ccagtcggga aacctgtcgt gccagctgca ttaatgaatc ggccaacgcg cggggagagg
     1081 cggtttgcgt attgggcgct cttccgcttc ctcgctcact gactcgctgc gctcggtcgt
     1141 tcggctgcgg cgagcggtat cagctcactc aaaggcggta atacggttat ccacagaatc
     1201 aggggataac gcaggaaaga acatgtgagc aaaaggccag caaaaggcca ggaaccgtaa
     1261 aaaggccgcg ttgctggcgt ttttccatag gctccgcccc cctgacgagc atcacaaaaa
     1321 tcgacgctca agtcagaggt ggcgaaaccc gacaggacta taaagatacc aggcgtttcc
     1381 ccctggaagc tccctcgtgc gctctcctgt tccgaccctg tcgcttaccg gatacctgtc
     1441 cgcctttctc ccttcgggaa gcgtggcgct ttctcatagc tcacgctgta ggtatctcag
     1501 ttcggtgtag gtcgttcgct ccaagctggg ctgtgtgcac gaaccccccg ttcagcccga
     1561 ccgctgcgcc ttatccggta actatcgtct tgagtccaac ccggtaagac acgacttatc
     1621 gccactggca gcagccactg gtaacaggat tagcagagcg aggtatgtag gcggtgctac
     1681 agagttcttg aagtggtggc ctaactacgg ctacactaga agaacagtat ttggtatctg
     1741 cgctctgctg aagccagtta ccttcggaaa aagagttggt agctcttgat ccggcaaaca
     1801 aaccaccgct ggtagcggtg gtttttttgt ttgcaagcag cagattacgc gcagaaaaaa
     1861 aggatctcaa gaagatcctt tgatcttttc tacggggtct gacgctcagt ggaacgaaaa
     1921 ctcacgttaa gggattttgg tcatgagatt atcaaaaagg atcttcacct agatcctttt
     1981 aaattaaaaa tgaagtttta aatcaatcta aagtatatat gagtaaactt ggtctgacag
     2041 ttagaaaaac tcatcgagca tcaagtgaaa ctgcaattta ttcatatcag gattatcaat
     2101 accatatttt tgaaaaagcc gtttctgtaa tgaaggagaa aactcaccga ggcagttcca
     2161 taggatggca agatcctggt atcggtctgc gattccgact cgtccaacat caatacaacc
     2221 tattaatttc ccctcgtcaa aaataaggtt atcaagtgag aaatcaccat gagtgacgac
     2281 tgaatccggt gagaatggca agagtttatg catttctttc cagacttgtt caacaggcca
     2341 gccattacgc tcgtcatcaa aatcactcgc accaaccaaa ccgttattca ttcgtgattg
     2401 cgcctgagcg aaacgaaata cgcgatcgcc gttaaaagga caattacaaa caggaatcga
     2461 atgcaaccgg cgcaggaaca ctgccagcgc atcaacaata ttttcacctg aatcaggata
     2521 ttcttctaat acctggaatg ctgttttccc tgggatcgca gtggtgagta accatgcatc
     2581 atcaggagta cggataaaat gcttgatggt cggaagaggc ataaattccg tcagccagtt
     2641 tagcctgacc atctcatctg taacatcatt ggcaacgcta cctttgccat gtttcagaaa
     2701 caactctggc gcatcgggct tcccatacaa tcgatagatt gtcgcacctg attgcccgac
     2761 attatcgcga gcccatttat acccatataa atcagcatcc atgttggaat ttaatcgcgg
     2821 cttcaagcaa gacgtttccc gttgaatatg gctcatttta gcttccttag ctcctgaaaa
     2881 tctcgataac tcaaaaaata cgcccggtag tgatcttatt tcattatggt gaaagttgga
     2941 acctcttacg tgccgatcac acatttcccc gaaaagtgcc acctgacgtc taagaaacca
     3001 ttattatcat gacattaacc tataaaaata ggcgtatcac gaggcccttt tgtc
//
