# Supplementary material for: A scalable transposon mutagenesis system for non-model bacteria
Source: bioRxiv preprint, doi:10.64898/2025.12.22.696024, version 1 (2025-12-23)
Supplement: Plasmid sequences [file 696024_file12.zip › Plasmid sequences/Promoter part plasmids/pGLU_91.gb]

LOCUS       pGLU_91                 2313 bp ds-DNA     circular     08-APR-2024
DEFINITION  .
FEATURES             Location/Qualifiers
     misc_feature    1..19
                     /label="upstream region"
                     /ApEinfo_revcolor="#9eafd2"
                     /ApEinfo_fwdcolor="#9eafd2"
     RS421_promot... complement(20..184)
                     /label=14073
                     /ApEinfo_revcolor="#f58a5e"
                     /ApEinfo_fwdcolor="#f58a5e"
     miscellaneous   185..214
                     /label="Himar_LE"
                     /ApEinfo_revcolor="#faac61"
                     /ApEinfo_fwdcolor="#faac61"
     miscellaneous   complement(185..214)
                     /label="Himar_RE"
                     /ApEinfo_revcolor="#faac61"
                     /ApEinfo_fwdcolor="#faac61"
     misc_feature    215..244
                     /label="F primer binding"
                     /ApEinfo_revcolor="#d6b295"
                     /ApEinfo_fwdcolor="#d6b295"
     promoter ID ... 245..264
                     /label=">skpp-1936-F_sk20mer-4922"
                     /ApEinfo_revcolor="#f58a5e"
                     /ApEinfo_fwdcolor="#f58a5e"
     misc_feature    265..300
                     /label="downstream region"
                     /ApEinfo_revcolor="#9eafd2"
                     /ApEinfo_fwdcolor="#9eafd2"
     primer_bind     complement(357..373)
                     /label="M13 rev"
                     /ApEinfo_revcolor="#c7b0e3"
                     /ApEinfo_fwdcolor="#c7b0e3"
     ORI             complement(545..1133)
                     /label="ColE1"
                     /ApEinfo_revcolor="#c6c9d1"
                     /ApEinfo_fwdcolor="#c6c9d1"
     terminator      1266..1360
                     /label="lambda t0 terminator"
                     /ApEinfo_revcolor="#faac61"
                     /ApEinfo_fwdcolor="#faac61"
     CDS             complement(1381..2040)
                     /label="cat"
                     /ApEinfo_revcolor="#ffef86"
                     /ApEinfo_fwdcolor="#ffef86"
     promoter        complement(2041..2143)
                     /label="Pcat"
                     /ApEinfo_revcolor="#9eafd2"
                     /ApEinfo_fwdcolor="#9eafd2"
     primer_bind     2245..2261
                     /label="M13 fwd"
                     /ApEinfo_revcolor="#d59687"
                     /ApEinfo_fwdcolor="#d59687"
ORIGIN
        1 GTATCGCAGG TCTCACCATT TATACCAATC CCTCAACTTT CCTGTTTTTA GCATTTACAA
       61 CTTTGATATT TTGTGAGCCT CACTTAGTTT CATATAGGTA GCATACTTAA CTTCAAATTA
      121 GCAACTCACT AAGTCTCATA AAAAGCAACT CACTAAGTTT CACTATAATC AGTACACTTA
      181 ACTTTAACAG GTTGGATGAT AAGTCCCCGG TCTAGGGTCA CGCGTAGGAC GCGTCGAGTA
      241 GGGTGACTGT GCCCGACACT GATACGTATG AGACCGTCAG GCACGATCGA GCATGCTAGA
      301 AGGCTAGGTG GAGGCTCAGT GATGATAAGT CTGCGATGGT GGATGCATGT GTCATGGTCA
      361 TAGCTGTTTC CTGTGTGAAA TTGTTATCCG CTCAGAGGGC ACAATCCTAT TCCGCGCTAT
      421 CCGACAATCT CCAAGACATT AGGTGGAGTT CAGTTCGGCG TATGGCATAT GTCGCTGGAA
      481 AGAACATGTG AGCAAAAGGC CAGCAAAAGG CCAGGAACCG TAAAAAGGCC GCGTTGCTGG
      541 CGTTTTTCCA TAGGCTCCGC CCCCCTGACG AGCATCACAA AAATCGACGC TCAAGTCAGA
      601 GGTGGCGAAA CCCGACAGGA CTATAAAGAT ACCAGGCGTT TCCCCCTGGA AGCTCCCTCG
      661 TGCGCTCTCC TGTTCCGACC CTGCCGCTTA CCGGATACCT GTCCGCCTTT CTCCCTTCGG
      721 GAAGCGTGGC GCTTTCTCAT AGCTCACGCT GTAGGTATCT CAGTTCGGTG TAGGTCGTTC
      781 GCTCCAAGCT GGGCTGTGTG CACGAACCCC CCGTTCAGCC CGACCGCTGC GCCTTATCCG
      841 GTAACTATCG TCTTGAGTCC AACCCGGTAA GACACGACTT ATCGCCACTG GCAGCAGCCA
      901 CTGGTAACAG GATTAGCAGA GCGAGGTATG TAGGCGGTGC TACAGAGTTC TTGAAGTGGT
      961 GGCCTAACTA CGGCTACACT AGAAGAACAG TATTTGGTAT CTGCGCTCTG CTGAAGCCAG
     1021 TTACCTTCGG AAAAAGAGTT GGTAGCTCTT GATCCGGCAA ACAAACCACC GCTGGTAGCG
     1081 GTGGTTTTTT TGTTTGCAAG CAGCAGATTA CGCGCAGAAA AAAAGGATCT CAAGAAGATC
     1141 CTTTGATCTT TTCTACGGGG TCTGACGCTC TATTCAACAA AGCCGCCGTC CCGTCAAGTC
     1201 AGCGTAAATG GGTAGGGGGC TTCAAATCGT CCCCCCATAC GATATAAGTT GTTACTAGTG
     1261 CTTGGATTCT CACCAATAAA AAACGCCCGG CGGCAACCGA GCGTTCTGAA CAAATCCAGA
     1321 TGGAGTTCTG AGGTCATTAC TGGATCTATC AACAGGAGTC CAAGCGAGCT CGATATCAAA
     1381 TTACGCCCCG CCCTGCCACT CATCGCAGTA CTGTTGTAAT TCATTAAGCA TTCTGCCGAC
     1441 ATGGAAGCCA TCACAAACGG CATGATGAAC CTGAATCGCC AGCGGCATCA GCACCTTGTC
     1501 GCCTTGCGTA TAATATTTGC CCATGGTGAA AACGGGGGCG AAGAAGTTGT CCATATTGGC
     1561 CACGTTTAAA TCAAAACTGG TGAAACTCAC CCAGGGATTG GCTGAGACGA AAAACATATT
     1621 CTCAATAAAC CCTTTAGGGA AATAGGCCAG GTTTTCACCG TAACACGCCA CATCTTGCGA
     1681 ATATATGTGT AGAAACTGCC GGAAATCGTC GTGGTATTCA CTCCAGAGCG ATGAAAACGT
     1741 TTCAGTTTGC TCATGGAAAA CGGTGTAACA AGGGTGAACA CTATCCCATA TCACCAGCTC
     1801 ACCGTCTTTC ATTGCCATAC GAAATTCCGG ATGAGCATTC ATCAGGCGGG CAAGAATGTG
     1861 AATAAAGGCC GGATAAAACT TGTGCTTATT TTTCTTTACG GTCTTTAAAA AGGCCGTAAT
     1921 ATCCAGCTGA ACGGTCTGGT TATAGGTACA TTGAGCAACT GACTGAAATG CCTCAAAATG
     1981 TTCTTTACGA TGCCATTGGG ATATATCAAC GGTGGTATAT CCAGTGATTT TTTTCTCCAT
     2041 TTTAGCTTCC TTAGCTCCTG AAAATCTCGA TAACTCAAAA AATACGCCCG GTAGTGATCT
     2101 TATTTCATTA TGGTGAAAGT TGGAACCTCT TACGTGCCGA TCAACGTCTC ATTGATACCT
     2161 GAAACAAAAC CCATCGTACG GCCAAGGAAG TCTCCAATAA CTGTGATCCA CCACAAGCGC
     2221 CAGGGTTTTC CCAGTCACGA CGTTGTAAAA CGACGGCCAG TCATGCATAA TCCGCACGCA
     2281 TCTGGAATAA GGAAGTGCCA TTCCGCCTGA CCT
//
