# Supplementary material for: A scalable transposon mutagenesis system for non-model bacteria
Source: bioRxiv preprint, doi:10.64898/2025.12.22.696024, version 1 (2025-12-23)
Supplement: Plasmid sequences [file 696024_file12.zip › Plasmid sequences/Promoter part plasmids/pGLU_117.gb]

LOCUS       pGLU_117                2313 bp ds-DNA     circular     16-MAY-2024
DEFINITION  .
FEATURES             Location/Qualifiers
     RS421_promot... complement(20..184)
                     /label=13401
                     /ApEinfo_revcolor="#f58a5e"
                     /ApEinfo_fwdcolor="#f58a5e"
     miscellaneous   185..203
                     /label="Tn5_LE"
                     /ApEinfo_revcolor="#faac61"
                     /ApEinfo_fwdcolor="#faac61"
     miscellaneous   complement(185..203)
                     /label="Tn5_RE"
                     /ApEinfo_revcolor="#faac61"
                     /ApEinfo_fwdcolor="#faac61"
     misc_feature    204..233
                     /label="F primer binding"
                     /ApEinfo_revcolor="#d6b295"
                     /ApEinfo_fwdcolor="#d6b295"
     promoter ID ... 234..253
                     /label=">skpp-1965-F_sk20mer-6477"
                     /ApEinfo_revcolor="#f58a5e"
                     /ApEinfo_fwdcolor="#f58a5e"
     primer_bind     complement(357..373)
                     /label="M13 rev"
                     /ApEinfo_revcolor="#c7b0e3"
                     /ApEinfo_fwdcolor="#c7b0e3"
     ORI             complement(545..1133)
                     /label="ColE1"
                     /ApEinfo_revcolor="#c6c9d1"
                     /ApEinfo_fwdcolor="#c6c9d1"
     terminator      1266..1360
                     /label="lambda t0 terminator"
                     /ApEinfo_revcolor="#faac61"
                     /ApEinfo_fwdcolor="#faac61"
     CDS             complement(1381..2040)
                     /label="cat"
                     /ApEinfo_revcolor="#ffef86"
                     /ApEinfo_fwdcolor="#ffef86"
     promoter        complement(2041..2143)
                     /label="Pcat"
                     /ApEinfo_revcolor="#9eafd2"
                     /ApEinfo_fwdcolor="#9eafd2"
     primer_bind     2245..2261
                     /label="M13 fwd"
                     /ApEinfo_revcolor="#d59687"
                     /ApEinfo_fwdcolor="#d59687"
ORIGIN
        1 GTATCGCAGG TCTCATCATG CCGCTCCTCC ATCCCGTCCA ATGGTTTCTG CCTTTATGAT
       61 ACCACAATTG ACGCCATGAT TCGGACAAAA AAAGAAAAAA GGGCGGTTTT CCTGCGGACA
      121 GGTTGCCCGC GGAAAACTGC CTCTCGCGTT TGGTTGGCTT CCTTTGGCGG AAAGCGGCAT
      181 AAAACTGTCT CTTATACACA TCTGGGTCAC GCGTAGGACG CGTCGAGTAG GGTATAACTC
      241 AACACGCCCA AGGCGTATGA GACCGTCAGA CACGATCGAG CATGCTAGTC GATATCGAGA
      301 AGGCTAGGTG GAGGCTCAGT GATGATAAGT CTGCGATGGT GGATGCATGT GTCATGGTCA
      361 TAGCTGTTTC CTGTGTGAAA TTGTTATCCG CTCAGAGGGC ACAATCCTAT TCCGCGCTAT
      421 CCGACAATCT CCAAGACATT AGGTGGAGTT CAGTTCGGCG TATGGCATAT GTCGCTGGAA
      481 AGAACATGTG AGCAAAAGGC CAGCAAAAGG CCAGGAACCG TAAAAAGGCC GCGTTGCTGG
      541 CGTTTTTCCA TAGGCTCCGC CCCCCTGACG AGCATCACAA AAATCGACGC TCAAGTCAGA
      601 GGTGGCGAAA CCCGACAGGA CTATAAAGAT ACCAGGCGTT TCCCCCTGGA AGCTCCCTCG
      661 TGCGCTCTCC TGTTCCGACC CTGCCGCTTA CCGGATACCT GTCCGCCTTT CTCCCTTCGG
      721 GAAGCGTGGC GCTTTCTCAT AGCTCACGCT GTAGGTATCT CAGTTCGGTG TAGGTCGTTC
      781 GCTCCAAGCT GGGCTGTGTG CACGAACCCC CCGTTCAGCC CGACCGCTGC GCCTTATCCG
      841 GTAACTATCG TCTTGAGTCC AACCCGGTAA GACACGACTT ATCGCCACTG GCAGCAGCCA
      901 CTGGTAACAG GATTAGCAGA GCGAGGTATG TAGGCGGTGC TACAGAGTTC TTGAAGTGGT
      961 GGCCTAACTA CGGCTACACT AGAAGAACAG TATTTGGTAT CTGCGCTCTG CTGAAGCCAG
     1021 TTACCTTCGG AAAAAGAGTT GGTAGCTCTT GATCCGGCAA ACAAACCACC GCTGGTAGCG
     1081 GTGGTTTTTT TGTTTGCAAG CAGCAGATTA CGCGCAGAAA AAAAGGATCT CAAGAAGATC
     1141 CTTTGATCTT TTCTACGGGG TCTGACGCTC TATTCAACAA AGCCGCCGTC CCGTCAAGTC
     1201 AGCGTAAATG GGTAGGGGGC TTCAAATCGT CCCCCCATAC GATATAAGTT GTTACTAGTG
     1261 CTTGGATTCT CACCAATAAA AAACGCCCGG CGGCAACCGA GCGTTCTGAA CAAATCCAGA
     1321 TGGAGTTCTG AGGTCATTAC TGGATCTATC AACAGGAGTC CAAGCGAGCT CGATATCAAA
     1381 TTACGCCCCG CCCTGCCACT CATCGCAGTA CTGTTGTAAT TCATTAAGCA TTCTGCCGAC
     1441 ATGGAAGCCA TCACAAACGG CATGATGAAC CTGAATCGCC AGCGGCATCA GCACCTTGTC
     1501 GCCTTGCGTA TAATATTTGC CCATGGTGAA AACGGGGGCG AAGAAGTTGT CCATATTGGC
     1561 CACGTTTAAA TCAAAACTGG TGAAACTCAC CCAGGGATTG GCTGAGACGA AAAACATATT
     1621 CTCAATAAAC CCTTTAGGGA AATAGGCCAG GTTTTCACCG TAACACGCCA CATCTTGCGA
     1681 ATATATGTGT AGAAACTGCC GGAAATCGTC GTGGTATTCA CTCCAGAGCG ATGAAAACGT
     1741 TTCAGTTTGC TCATGGAAAA CGGTGTAACA AGGGTGAACA CTATCCCATA TCACCAGCTC
     1801 ACCGTCTTTC ATTGCCATAC GAAATTCCGG ATGAGCATTC ATCAGGCGGG CAAGAATGTG
     1861 AATAAAGGCC GGATAAAACT TGTGCTTATT TTTCTTTACG GTCTTTAAAA AGGCCGTAAT
     1921 ATCCAGCTGA ACGGTCTGGT TATAGGTACA TTGAGCAACT GACTGAAATG CCTCAAAATG
     1981 TTCTTTACGA TGCCATTGGG ATATATCAAC GGTGGTATAT CCAGTGATTT TTTTCTCCAT
     2041 TTTAGCTTCC TTAGCTCCTG AAAATCTCGA TAACTCAAAA AATACGCCCG GTAGTGATCT
     2101 TATTTCATTA TGGTGAAAGT TGGAACCTCT TACGTGCCGA TCAACGTCTC ATTGATACCT
     2161 GAAACAAAAC CCATCGTACG GCCAAGGAAG TCTCCAATAA CTGTGATCCA CCACAAGCGC
     2221 CAGGGTTTTC CCAGTCACGA CGTTGTAAAA CGACGGCCAG TCATGCATAA TCCGCACGCA
     2281 TCTGGAATAA GGAAGTGCCA TTCCGCCTGA CCT
//
