# Supplementary material for: A scalable transposon mutagenesis system for non-model bacteria
Source: bioRxiv preprint, doi:10.64898/2025.12.22.696024, version 1 (2025-12-23)
Supplement: Plasmid sequences [file 696024_file12.zip › Plasmid sequences/Promoter part plasmids/pGLU_107.gb]

LOCUS       pGLU_107                2313 bp ds-DNA     circular     16-MAY-2024
DEFINITION  .
FEATURES             Location/Qualifiers
     RS421_promot... complement(20..184)
                     /label=13168
                     /ApEinfo_revcolor="#f58a5e"
                     /ApEinfo_fwdcolor="#f58a5e"
     miscellaneous   185..203
                     /label="Tn5_LE"
                     /ApEinfo_revcolor="#faac61"
                     /ApEinfo_fwdcolor="#faac61"
     miscellaneous   complement(185..203)
                     /label="Tn5_RE"
                     /ApEinfo_revcolor="#faac61"
                     /ApEinfo_fwdcolor="#faac61"
     misc_feature    204..233
                     /label="F primer binding"
                     /ApEinfo_revcolor="#d6b295"
                     /ApEinfo_fwdcolor="#d6b295"
     promoter ID ... 234..253
                     /label=">skpp-1955-F_sk20mer-1502"
                     /ApEinfo_revcolor="#f58a5e"
                     /ApEinfo_fwdcolor="#f58a5e"
     primer_bind     complement(357..373)
                     /label="M13 rev"
                     /ApEinfo_revcolor="#c7b0e3"
                     /ApEinfo_fwdcolor="#c7b0e3"
     ORI             complement(545..1133)
                     /label="ColE1"
                     /ApEinfo_revcolor="#c6c9d1"
                     /ApEinfo_fwdcolor="#c6c9d1"
     terminator      1266..1360
                     /label="lambda t0 terminator"
                     /ApEinfo_revcolor="#faac61"
                     /ApEinfo_fwdcolor="#faac61"
     CDS             complement(1381..2040)
                     /label="cat"
                     /ApEinfo_revcolor="#ffef86"
                     /ApEinfo_fwdcolor="#ffef86"
     promoter        complement(2041..2143)
                     /label="Pcat"
                     /ApEinfo_revcolor="#9eafd2"
                     /ApEinfo_fwdcolor="#9eafd2"
     primer_bind     2245..2261
                     /label="M13 fwd"
                     /ApEinfo_revcolor="#d59687"
                     /ApEinfo_fwdcolor="#d59687"
ORIGIN
        1 GTATCGCAGG TCTCATCATC CTCTATCAAA CAAATTATAC TCCTCGAAAA TCTCTCTTCA
       61 AACCACGTCA GCTTCCATCT GCAACCTCAA AACACTGTTT TGAGCAACCT GCGGCTAGCT
      121 TCCTTGTTTG TGCTCTTTGA TTTTCATTGA GTATTACTTC CTATTATCAT TATAACGCTT
      181 TTTCCTGTCT CTTATACACA TCTGGGTCAC GCGTAGGACG CGTCGAGTAG GGTGGAAATC
      241 AGACAGACCC TGCCGTATGA GACCGTCAGA CACGATCGAG CATGCTAGTC GATATCGAGA
      301 AGGCTAGGTG GAGGCTCAGT GATGATAAGT CTGCGATGGT GGATGCATGT GTCATGGTCA
      361 TAGCTGTTTC CTGTGTGAAA TTGTTATCCG CTCAGAGGGC ACAATCCTAT TCCGCGCTAT
      421 CCGACAATCT CCAAGACATT AGGTGGAGTT CAGTTCGGCG TATGGCATAT GTCGCTGGAA
      481 AGAACATGTG AGCAAAAGGC CAGCAAAAGG CCAGGAACCG TAAAAAGGCC GCGTTGCTGG
      541 CGTTTTTCCA TAGGCTCCGC CCCCCTGACG AGCATCACAA AAATCGACGC TCAAGTCAGA
      601 GGTGGCGAAA CCCGACAGGA CTATAAAGAT ACCAGGCGTT TCCCCCTGGA AGCTCCCTCG
      661 TGCGCTCTCC TGTTCCGACC CTGCCGCTTA CCGGATACCT GTCCGCCTTT CTCCCTTCGG
      721 GAAGCGTGGC GCTTTCTCAT AGCTCACGCT GTAGGTATCT CAGTTCGGTG TAGGTCGTTC
      781 GCTCCAAGCT GGGCTGTGTG CACGAACCCC CCGTTCAGCC CGACCGCTGC GCCTTATCCG
      841 GTAACTATCG TCTTGAGTCC AACCCGGTAA GACACGACTT ATCGCCACTG GCAGCAGCCA
      901 CTGGTAACAG GATTAGCAGA GCGAGGTATG TAGGCGGTGC TACAGAGTTC TTGAAGTGGT
      961 GGCCTAACTA CGGCTACACT AGAAGAACAG TATTTGGTAT CTGCGCTCTG CTGAAGCCAG
     1021 TTACCTTCGG AAAAAGAGTT GGTAGCTCTT GATCCGGCAA ACAAACCACC GCTGGTAGCG
     1081 GTGGTTTTTT TGTTTGCAAG CAGCAGATTA CGCGCAGAAA AAAAGGATCT CAAGAAGATC
     1141 CTTTGATCTT TTCTACGGGG TCTGACGCTC TATTCAACAA AGCCGCCGTC CCGTCAAGTC
     1201 AGCGTAAATG GGTAGGGGGC TTCAAATCGT CCCCCCATAC GATATAAGTT GTTACTAGTG
     1261 CTTGGATTCT CACCAATAAA AAACGCCCGG CGGCAACCGA GCGTTCTGAA CAAATCCAGA
     1321 TGGAGTTCTG AGGTCATTAC TGGATCTATC AACAGGAGTC CAAGCGAGCT CGATATCAAA
     1381 TTACGCCCCG CCCTGCCACT CATCGCAGTA CTGTTGTAAT TCATTAAGCA TTCTGCCGAC
     1441 ATGGAAGCCA TCACAAACGG CATGATGAAC CTGAATCGCC AGCGGCATCA GCACCTTGTC
     1501 GCCTTGCGTA TAATATTTGC CCATGGTGAA AACGGGGGCG AAGAAGTTGT CCATATTGGC
     1561 CACGTTTAAA TCAAAACTGG TGAAACTCAC CCAGGGATTG GCTGAGACGA AAAACATATT
     1621 CTCAATAAAC CCTTTAGGGA AATAGGCCAG GTTTTCACCG TAACACGCCA CATCTTGCGA
     1681 ATATATGTGT AGAAACTGCC GGAAATCGTC GTGGTATTCA CTCCAGAGCG ATGAAAACGT
     1741 TTCAGTTTGC TCATGGAAAA CGGTGTAACA AGGGTGAACA CTATCCCATA TCACCAGCTC
     1801 ACCGTCTTTC ATTGCCATAC GAAATTCCGG ATGAGCATTC ATCAGGCGGG CAAGAATGTG
     1861 AATAAAGGCC GGATAAAACT TGTGCTTATT TTTCTTTACG GTCTTTAAAA AGGCCGTAAT
     1921 ATCCAGCTGA ACGGTCTGGT TATAGGTACA TTGAGCAACT GACTGAAATG CCTCAAAATG
     1981 TTCTTTACGA TGCCATTGGG ATATATCAAC GGTGGTATAT CCAGTGATTT TTTTCTCCAT
     2041 TTTAGCTTCC TTAGCTCCTG AAAATCTCGA TAACTCAAAA AATACGCCCG GTAGTGATCT
     2101 TATTTCATTA TGGTGAAAGT TGGAACCTCT TACGTGCCGA TCAACGTCTC ATTGATACCT
     2161 GAAACAAAAC CCATCGTACG GCCAAGGAAG TCTCCAATAA CTGTGATCCA CCACAAGCGC
     2221 CAGGGTTTTC CCAGTCACGA CGTTGTAAAA CGACGGCCAG TCATGCATAA TCCGCACGCA
     2281 TCTGGAATAA GGAAGTGCCA TTCCGCCTGA CCT
//
