# Supplementary material for: A scalable transposon mutagenesis system for non-model bacteria
Source: bioRxiv preprint, doi:10.64898/2025.12.22.696024, version 1 (2025-12-23)
Supplement: Plasmid sequences [file 696024_file12.zip › Plasmid sequences/Promoter part plasmids/pGLU_81.gb]

LOCUS       pGLU_81                 2313 bp ds-DNA     circular     08-APR-2024
DEFINITION  .
FEATURES             Location/Qualifiers
     misc_feature    1..19
                     /label="upstream region"
                     /ApEinfo_revcolor="#9eafd2"
                     /ApEinfo_fwdcolor="#9eafd2"
     promoter ID ... 20..39
                     /label=">skpp-1926-F_sk20mer-4948"
                     /ApEinfo_revcolor="#f58a5e"
                     /ApEinfo_fwdcolor="#f58a5e"
     misc_feature    complement(40..69)
                     /label="R primer binding"
                     /ApEinfo_revcolor="#d6b295"
                     /ApEinfo_fwdcolor="#d6b295"
     RS421_promot... 70..234
                     /label=13401
                     /ApEinfo_revcolor="#f58a5e"
                     /ApEinfo_fwdcolor="#f58a5e"
     misc_feature    235..300
                     /label="downstream region"
                     /ApEinfo_revcolor="#9eafd2"
                     /ApEinfo_fwdcolor="#9eafd2"
     primer_bind     complement(357..373)
                     /label="M13 rev"
                     /ApEinfo_revcolor="#c7b0e3"
                     /ApEinfo_fwdcolor="#c7b0e3"
     ORI             complement(545..1133)
                     /label="ColE1"
                     /ApEinfo_revcolor="#c6c9d1"
                     /ApEinfo_fwdcolor="#c6c9d1"
     terminator      1266..1360
                     /label="lambda t0 terminator"
                     /ApEinfo_revcolor="#faac61"
                     /ApEinfo_fwdcolor="#faac61"
     CDS             complement(1381..2040)
                     /label="cat"
                     /ApEinfo_revcolor="#ffef86"
                     /ApEinfo_fwdcolor="#ffef86"
     promoter        complement(2041..2143)
                     /label="Pcat"
                     /ApEinfo_revcolor="#9eafd2"
                     /ApEinfo_fwdcolor="#9eafd2"
     primer_bind     2245..2261
                     /label="M13 fwd"
                     /ApEinfo_revcolor="#d59687"
                     /ApEinfo_fwdcolor="#d59687"
ORIGIN
        1 GTGACTCAGG TCTCACGTAT GTCCAAATAT CTGACGCCCG TTCCGCAGCC ACACGCCGTG
       61 TGAAGCTGGT TTTATGCCGC TTTCCGCCAA AGGAAGCCAA CCAAACGCGA GAGGCAGTTT
      121 TCCGCGGGCA ACCTGTCCGC AGGAAAACCG CCCTTTTTTC TTTTTTTGTC CGAATCATGG
      181 CGTCAATTGT GGTATCATAA AGGCAGAAAC CATTGGACGG GATGGAGGAG CGGCAATGTG
      241 AGACCGGGAT TCACATTGGA TACGAGATCC GTAGATTGAT AAGAGGACAC GGAATATCCC
      301 AGGCTAGGTG GAGGCTCAGT GATGATAAGT CTGCGATGGT GGATGCATGT GTCATGGTCA
      361 TAGCTGTTTC CTGTGTGAAA TTGTTATCCG CTCAGAGGGC ACAATCCTAT TCCGCGCTAT
      421 CCGACAATCT CCAAGACATT AGGTGGAGTT CAGTTCGGCG TATGGCATAT GTCGCTGGAA
      481 AGAACATGTG AGCAAAAGGC CAGCAAAAGG CCAGGAACCG TAAAAAGGCC GCGTTGCTGG
      541 CGTTTTTCCA TAGGCTCCGC CCCCCTGACG AGCATCACAA AAATCGACGC TCAAGTCAGA
      601 GGTGGCGAAA CCCGACAGGA CTATAAAGAT ACCAGGCGTT TCCCCCTGGA AGCTCCCTCG
      661 TGCGCTCTCC TGTTCCGACC CTGCCGCTTA CCGGATACCT GTCCGCCTTT CTCCCTTCGG
      721 GAAGCGTGGC GCTTTCTCAT AGCTCACGCT GTAGGTATCT CAGTTCGGTG TAGGTCGTTC
      781 GCTCCAAGCT GGGCTGTGTG CACGAACCCC CCGTTCAGCC CGACCGCTGC GCCTTATCCG
      841 GTAACTATCG TCTTGAGTCC AACCCGGTAA GACACGACTT ATCGCCACTG GCAGCAGCCA
      901 CTGGTAACAG GATTAGCAGA GCGAGGTATG TAGGCGGTGC TACAGAGTTC TTGAAGTGGT
      961 GGCCTAACTA CGGCTACACT AGAAGAACAG TATTTGGTAT CTGCGCTCTG CTGAAGCCAG
     1021 TTACCTTCGG AAAAAGAGTT GGTAGCTCTT GATCCGGCAA ACAAACCACC GCTGGTAGCG
     1081 GTGGTTTTTT TGTTTGCAAG CAGCAGATTA CGCGCAGAAA AAAAGGATCT CAAGAAGATC
     1141 CTTTGATCTT TTCTACGGGG TCTGACGCTC TATTCAACAA AGCCGCCGTC CCGTCAAGTC
     1201 AGCGTAAATG GGTAGGGGGC TTCAAATCGT CCCCCCATAC GATATAAGTT GTTACTAGTG
     1261 CTTGGATTCT CACCAATAAA AAACGCCCGG CGGCAACCGA GCGTTCTGAA CAAATCCAGA
     1321 TGGAGTTCTG AGGTCATTAC TGGATCTATC AACAGGAGTC CAAGCGAGCT CGATATCAAA
     1381 TTACGCCCCG CCCTGCCACT CATCGCAGTA CTGTTGTAAT TCATTAAGCA TTCTGCCGAC
     1441 ATGGAAGCCA TCACAAACGG CATGATGAAC CTGAATCGCC AGCGGCATCA GCACCTTGTC
     1501 GCCTTGCGTA TAATATTTGC CCATGGTGAA AACGGGGGCG AAGAAGTTGT CCATATTGGC
     1561 CACGTTTAAA TCAAAACTGG TGAAACTCAC CCAGGGATTG GCTGAGACGA AAAACATATT
     1621 CTCAATAAAC CCTTTAGGGA AATAGGCCAG GTTTTCACCG TAACACGCCA CATCTTGCGA
     1681 ATATATGTGT AGAAACTGCC GGAAATCGTC GTGGTATTCA CTCCAGAGCG ATGAAAACGT
     1741 TTCAGTTTGC TCATGGAAAA CGGTGTAACA AGGGTGAACA CTATCCCATA TCACCAGCTC
     1801 ACCGTCTTTC ATTGCCATAC GAAATTCCGG ATGAGCATTC ATCAGGCGGG CAAGAATGTG
     1861 AATAAAGGCC GGATAAAACT TGTGCTTATT TTTCTTTACG GTCTTTAAAA AGGCCGTAAT
     1921 ATCCAGCTGA ACGGTCTGGT TATAGGTACA TTGAGCAACT GACTGAAATG CCTCAAAATG
     1981 TTCTTTACGA TGCCATTGGG ATATATCAAC GGTGGTATAT CCAGTGATTT TTTTCTCCAT
     2041 TTTAGCTTCC TTAGCTCCTG AAAATCTCGA TAACTCAAAA AATACGCCCG GTAGTGATCT
     2101 TATTTCATTA TGGTGAAAGT TGGAACCTCT TACGTGCCGA TCAACGTCTC ATTGATACCT
     2161 GAAACAAAAC CCATCGTACG GCCAAGGAAG TCTCCAATAA CTGTGATCCA CCACAAGCGC
     2221 CAGGGTTTTC CCAGTCACGA CGTTGTAAAA CGACGGCCAG TCATGCATAA TCCGCACGCA
     2281 TCTGGAATAA GGAAGTGCCA TTCCGCCTGA CCT
//
