# Supplementary material for: A scalable transposon mutagenesis system for non-model bacteria
Source: bioRxiv preprint, doi:10.64898/2025.12.22.696024, version 1 (2025-12-23)
Supplement: Plasmid sequences [file 696024_file12.zip › Plasmid sequences/Promoter part plasmids/pGLU_72.gb]

LOCUS       pGLU_72                 2313 bp ds-DNA     circular     08-APR-2024
DEFINITION  .
FEATURES             Location/Qualifiers
     misc_feature    1..19
                     /label="upstream region"
                     /ApEinfo_revcolor="#9eafd2"
                     /ApEinfo_fwdcolor="#9eafd2"
     promoter ID ... 20..39
                     /label=">skpp-1917-F_sk20mer-1272"
                     /ApEinfo_revcolor="#f58a5e"
                     /ApEinfo_fwdcolor="#f58a5e"
     misc_feature    complement(40..69)
                     /label="R primer binding"
                     /ApEinfo_revcolor="#d6b295"
                     /ApEinfo_fwdcolor="#d6b295"
     RS421_promot... 70..234
                     /label=13166
                     /ApEinfo_revcolor="#f58a5e"
                     /ApEinfo_fwdcolor="#f58a5e"
     misc_feature    235..300
                     /label="downstream region"
                     /ApEinfo_revcolor="#9eafd2"
                     /ApEinfo_fwdcolor="#9eafd2"
     primer_bind     complement(357..373)
                     /label="M13 rev"
                     /ApEinfo_revcolor="#c7b0e3"
                     /ApEinfo_fwdcolor="#c7b0e3"
     ORI             complement(545..1133)
                     /label="ColE1"
                     /ApEinfo_revcolor="#c6c9d1"
                     /ApEinfo_fwdcolor="#c6c9d1"
     terminator      1266..1360
                     /label="lambda t0 terminator"
                     /ApEinfo_revcolor="#faac61"
                     /ApEinfo_fwdcolor="#faac61"
     CDS             complement(1381..2040)
                     /label="cat"
                     /ApEinfo_revcolor="#ffef86"
                     /ApEinfo_fwdcolor="#ffef86"
     promoter        complement(2041..2143)
                     /label="Pcat"
                     /ApEinfo_revcolor="#9eafd2"
                     /ApEinfo_fwdcolor="#9eafd2"
     primer_bind     2245..2261
                     /label="M13 fwd"
                     /ApEinfo_revcolor="#d59687"
                     /ApEinfo_fwdcolor="#d59687"
ORIGIN
        1 GTGACTCAGG TCTCACGTAG CTGCGAACTA CATTCTGCTG TTCCGCAGCC ACACGCCGTG
       61 TGAAGCTGGT TCGCCTCAAG ATGTGCATGG AGCCGTAGCA TGGGAGCTCA AAAGTCGTCG
      121 GACAAGTAAG CCGCAACAAC GCTTTTCCTT GTTGTTGCGG CGTCTGTCGA GCCGACCCCC
      181 CGTGCCGCAG GCAGACCGCC GCCGAATGTT CCTCATTTGA GCGGATGTCT TTCCAATGTG
      241 AGACCGGGAT TCACATTGGA TACGAGATCC GTAGATTGAT AAGAGGACAC GGAATATCCC
      301 AGGCTAGGTG GAGGCTCAGT GATGATAAGT CTGCGATGGT GGATGCATGT GTCATGGTCA
      361 TAGCTGTTTC CTGTGTGAAA TTGTTATCCG CTCAGAGGGC ACAATCCTAT TCCGCGCTAT
      421 CCGACAATCT CCAAGACATT AGGTGGAGTT CAGTTCGGCG TATGGCATAT GTCGCTGGAA
      481 AGAACATGTG AGCAAAAGGC CAGCAAAAGG CCAGGAACCG TAAAAAGGCC GCGTTGCTGG
      541 CGTTTTTCCA TAGGCTCCGC CCCCCTGACG AGCATCACAA AAATCGACGC TCAAGTCAGA
      601 GGTGGCGAAA CCCGACAGGA CTATAAAGAT ACCAGGCGTT TCCCCCTGGA AGCTCCCTCG
      661 TGCGCTCTCC TGTTCCGACC CTGCCGCTTA CCGGATACCT GTCCGCCTTT CTCCCTTCGG
      721 GAAGCGTGGC GCTTTCTCAT AGCTCACGCT GTAGGTATCT CAGTTCGGTG TAGGTCGTTC
      781 GCTCCAAGCT GGGCTGTGTG CACGAACCCC CCGTTCAGCC CGACCGCTGC GCCTTATCCG
      841 GTAACTATCG TCTTGAGTCC AACCCGGTAA GACACGACTT ATCGCCACTG GCAGCAGCCA
      901 CTGGTAACAG GATTAGCAGA GCGAGGTATG TAGGCGGTGC TACAGAGTTC TTGAAGTGGT
      961 GGCCTAACTA CGGCTACACT AGAAGAACAG TATTTGGTAT CTGCGCTCTG CTGAAGCCAG
     1021 TTACCTTCGG AAAAAGAGTT GGTAGCTCTT GATCCGGCAA ACAAACCACC GCTGGTAGCG
     1081 GTGGTTTTTT TGTTTGCAAG CAGCAGATTA CGCGCAGAAA AAAAGGATCT CAAGAAGATC
     1141 CTTTGATCTT TTCTACGGGG TCTGACGCTC TATTCAACAA AGCCGCCGTC CCGTCAAGTC
     1201 AGCGTAAATG GGTAGGGGGC TTCAAATCGT CCCCCCATAC GATATAAGTT GTTACTAGTG
     1261 CTTGGATTCT CACCAATAAA AAACGCCCGG CGGCAACCGA GCGTTCTGAA CAAATCCAGA
     1321 TGGAGTTCTG AGGTCATTAC TGGATCTATC AACAGGAGTC CAAGCGAGCT CGATATCAAA
     1381 TTACGCCCCG CCCTGCCACT CATCGCAGTA CTGTTGTAAT TCATTAAGCA TTCTGCCGAC
     1441 ATGGAAGCCA TCACAAACGG CATGATGAAC CTGAATCGCC AGCGGCATCA GCACCTTGTC
     1501 GCCTTGCGTA TAATATTTGC CCATGGTGAA AACGGGGGCG AAGAAGTTGT CCATATTGGC
     1561 CACGTTTAAA TCAAAACTGG TGAAACTCAC CCAGGGATTG GCTGAGACGA AAAACATATT
     1621 CTCAATAAAC CCTTTAGGGA AATAGGCCAG GTTTTCACCG TAACACGCCA CATCTTGCGA
     1681 ATATATGTGT AGAAACTGCC GGAAATCGTC GTGGTATTCA CTCCAGAGCG ATGAAAACGT
     1741 TTCAGTTTGC TCATGGAAAA CGGTGTAACA AGGGTGAACA CTATCCCATA TCACCAGCTC
     1801 ACCGTCTTTC ATTGCCATAC GAAATTCCGG ATGAGCATTC ATCAGGCGGG CAAGAATGTG
     1861 AATAAAGGCC GGATAAAACT TGTGCTTATT TTTCTTTACG GTCTTTAAAA AGGCCGTAAT
     1921 ATCCAGCTGA ACGGTCTGGT TATAGGTACA TTGAGCAACT GACTGAAATG CCTCAAAATG
     1981 TTCTTTACGA TGCCATTGGG ATATATCAAC GGTGGTATAT CCAGTGATTT TTTTCTCCAT
     2041 TTTAGCTTCC TTAGCTCCTG AAAATCTCGA TAACTCAAAA AATACGCCCG GTAGTGATCT
     2101 TATTTCATTA TGGTGAAAGT TGGAACCTCT TACGTGCCGA TCAACGTCTC ATTGATACCT
     2161 GAAACAAAAC CCATCGTACG GCCAAGGAAG TCTCCAATAA CTGTGATCCA CCACAAGCGC
     2221 CAGGGTTTTC CCAGTCACGA CGTTGTAAAA CGACGGCCAG TCATGCATAA TCCGCACGCA
     2281 TCTGGAATAA GGAAGTGCCA TTCCGCCTGA CCT
//
