# Supplementary material for: A scalable transposon mutagenesis system for non-model bacteria
Source: bioRxiv preprint, doi:10.64898/2025.12.22.696024, version 1 (2025-12-23)
Supplement: Plasmid sequences [file 696024_file12.zip › Plasmid sequences/Promoter part plasmids/pGLU_66.gb]

LOCUS       pGLU_66                 2313 bp ds-DNA     circular     08-APR-2024
DEFINITION  .
FEATURES             Location/Qualifiers
     misc_feature    1..19
                     /label="upstream region"
                     /ApEinfo_revcolor="#9eafd2"
                     /ApEinfo_fwdcolor="#9eafd2"
     promoter ID ... 20..39
                     /label=">skpp-1911-F_sk20mer-3479"
                     /ApEinfo_revcolor="#f58a5e"
                     /ApEinfo_fwdcolor="#f58a5e"
     misc_feature    complement(40..69)
                     /label="R primer binding"
                     /ApEinfo_revcolor="#d6b295"
                     /ApEinfo_fwdcolor="#d6b295"
     prokaryote p... 70..163
                     /label="PcatP"
                     /ApEinfo_revcolor="#faac61"
                     /ApEinfo_fwdcolor="#faac61"
     misc_feature    164..229
                     /label="downstream region"
                     /ApEinfo_revcolor="#9eafd2"
                     /ApEinfo_fwdcolor="#9eafd2"
     primer_bind     complement(357..373)
                     /label="M13 rev"
                     /ApEinfo_revcolor="#c7b0e3"
                     /ApEinfo_fwdcolor="#c7b0e3"
     ORI             complement(545..1133)
                     /label="ColE1"
                     /ApEinfo_revcolor="#c6c9d1"
                     /ApEinfo_fwdcolor="#c6c9d1"
     terminator      1266..1360
                     /label="lambda t0 terminator"
                     /ApEinfo_revcolor="#faac61"
                     /ApEinfo_fwdcolor="#faac61"
     CDS             complement(1381..2040)
                     /label="cat"
                     /ApEinfo_revcolor="#ffef86"
                     /ApEinfo_fwdcolor="#ffef86"
     promoter        complement(2041..2143)
                     /label="Pcat"
                     /ApEinfo_revcolor="#9eafd2"
                     /ApEinfo_fwdcolor="#9eafd2"
     primer_bind     2245..2261
                     /label="M13 fwd"
                     /ApEinfo_revcolor="#d59687"
                     /ApEinfo_fwdcolor="#d59687"
ORIGIN
        1 GTGACTCAGG TCTCACGTAA GGACCGTGGT CTATGTCTGG TTCCGCAGCC ACACGCCGTG
       61 TGAAGCTGGG GCCGGCCAGT GGGCAAGTTG AAAAATTCAC AAAAATGTGG TATAATATCT
      121 TTGTTCATTA GAGCGATAAA CTTGAATTTG AGAGGGAACT TAGAATGTGA GACCGGGATT
      181 CACATTGGAT ACGAGATCCG TAGATTGATA AGAGGACACG GAATATCCCT GTAATATGGC
      241 GTTGTTGTGA TTCGACTCTA TTGAGGCATC AACTGATGCG TAAGGAGATC TGGAATGAAT
      301 AGGCTAGGTG GAGGCTCAGT GATGATAAGT CTGCGATGGT GGATGCATGT GTCATGGTCA
      361 TAGCTGTTTC CTGTGTGAAA TTGTTATCCG CTCAGAGGGC ACAATCCTAT TCCGCGCTAT
      421 CCGACAATCT CCAAGACATT AGGTGGAGTT CAGTTCGGCG TATGGCATAT GTCGCTGGAA
      481 AGAACATGTG AGCAAAAGGC CAGCAAAAGG CCAGGAACCG TAAAAAGGCC GCGTTGCTGG
      541 CGTTTTTCCA TAGGCTCCGC CCCCCTGACG AGCATCACAA AAATCGACGC TCAAGTCAGA
      601 GGTGGCGAAA CCCGACAGGA CTATAAAGAT ACCAGGCGTT TCCCCCTGGA AGCTCCCTCG
      661 TGCGCTCTCC TGTTCCGACC CTGCCGCTTA CCGGATACCT GTCCGCCTTT CTCCCTTCGG
      721 GAAGCGTGGC GCTTTCTCAT AGCTCACGCT GTAGGTATCT CAGTTCGGTG TAGGTCGTTC
      781 GCTCCAAGCT GGGCTGTGTG CACGAACCCC CCGTTCAGCC CGACCGCTGC GCCTTATCCG
      841 GTAACTATCG TCTTGAGTCC AACCCGGTAA GACACGACTT ATCGCCACTG GCAGCAGCCA
      901 CTGGTAACAG GATTAGCAGA GCGAGGTATG TAGGCGGTGC TACAGAGTTC TTGAAGTGGT
      961 GGCCTAACTA CGGCTACACT AGAAGAACAG TATTTGGTAT CTGCGCTCTG CTGAAGCCAG
     1021 TTACCTTCGG AAAAAGAGTT GGTAGCTCTT GATCCGGCAA ACAAACCACC GCTGGTAGCG
     1081 GTGGTTTTTT TGTTTGCAAG CAGCAGATTA CGCGCAGAAA AAAAGGATCT CAAGAAGATC
     1141 CTTTGATCTT TTCTACGGGG TCTGACGCTC TATTCAACAA AGCCGCCGTC CCGTCAAGTC
     1201 AGCGTAAATG GGTAGGGGGC TTCAAATCGT CCCCCCATAC GATATAAGTT GTTACTAGTG
     1261 CTTGGATTCT CACCAATAAA AAACGCCCGG CGGCAACCGA GCGTTCTGAA CAAATCCAGA
     1321 TGGAGTTCTG AGGTCATTAC TGGATCTATC AACAGGAGTC CAAGCGAGCT CGATATCAAA
     1381 TTACGCCCCG CCCTGCCACT CATCGCAGTA CTGTTGTAAT TCATTAAGCA TTCTGCCGAC
     1441 ATGGAAGCCA TCACAAACGG CATGATGAAC CTGAATCGCC AGCGGCATCA GCACCTTGTC
     1501 GCCTTGCGTA TAATATTTGC CCATGGTGAA AACGGGGGCG AAGAAGTTGT CCATATTGGC
     1561 CACGTTTAAA TCAAAACTGG TGAAACTCAC CCAGGGATTG GCTGAGACGA AAAACATATT
     1621 CTCAATAAAC CCTTTAGGGA AATAGGCCAG GTTTTCACCG TAACACGCCA CATCTTGCGA
     1681 ATATATGTGT AGAAACTGCC GGAAATCGTC GTGGTATTCA CTCCAGAGCG ATGAAAACGT
     1741 TTCAGTTTGC TCATGGAAAA CGGTGTAACA AGGGTGAACA CTATCCCATA TCACCAGCTC
     1801 ACCGTCTTTC ATTGCCATAC GAAATTCCGG ATGAGCATTC ATCAGGCGGG CAAGAATGTG
     1861 AATAAAGGCC GGATAAAACT TGTGCTTATT TTTCTTTACG GTCTTTAAAA AGGCCGTAAT
     1921 ATCCAGCTGA ACGGTCTGGT TATAGGTACA TTGAGCAACT GACTGAAATG CCTCAAAATG
     1981 TTCTTTACGA TGCCATTGGG ATATATCAAC GGTGGTATAT CCAGTGATTT TTTTCTCCAT
     2041 TTTAGCTTCC TTAGCTCCTG AAAATCTCGA TAACTCAAAA AATACGCCCG GTAGTGATCT
     2101 TATTTCATTA TGGTGAAAGT TGGAACCTCT TACGTGCCGA TCAACGTCTC ATTGATACCT
     2161 GAAACAAAAC CCATCGTACG GCCAAGGAAG TCTCCAATAA CTGTGATCCA CCACAAGCGC
     2221 CAGGGTTTTC CCAGTCACGA CGTTGTAAAA CGACGGCCAG TCATGCATAA TCCGCACGCA
     2281 TCTGGAATAA GGAAGTGCCA TTCCGCCTGA CCT
//
