# Supplementary material for: A scalable transposon mutagenesis system for non-model bacteria
Source: bioRxiv preprint, doi:10.64898/2025.12.22.696024, version 1 (2025-12-23)
Supplement: Plasmid sequences [file 696024_file12.zip › Plasmid sequences/Promoter part plasmids/pGLU_95.gb]

LOCUS       pGLU_95                 2313 bp ds-DNA     circular     08-APR-2024
DEFINITION  .
FEATURES             Location/Qualifiers
     misc_feature    1..19
                     /label="upstream region"
                     /ApEinfo_revcolor="#9eafd2"
                     /ApEinfo_fwdcolor="#9eafd2"
     RS421_promot... complement(20..184)
                     /label=13453
                     /ApEinfo_revcolor="#f58a5e"
                     /ApEinfo_fwdcolor="#f58a5e"
     miscellaneous   185..214
                     /label="Himar_LE"
                     /ApEinfo_revcolor="#faac61"
                     /ApEinfo_fwdcolor="#faac61"
     miscellaneous   complement(185..214)
                     /label="Himar_RE"
                     /ApEinfo_revcolor="#faac61"
                     /ApEinfo_fwdcolor="#faac61"
     misc_feature    215..244
                     /label="F primer binding"
                     /ApEinfo_revcolor="#d6b295"
                     /ApEinfo_fwdcolor="#d6b295"
     promoter ID ... 245..264
                     /label=">skpp-1940-F_sk20mer-8695"
                     /ApEinfo_revcolor="#f58a5e"
                     /ApEinfo_fwdcolor="#f58a5e"
     misc_feature    265..300
                     /label="downstream region"
                     /ApEinfo_revcolor="#9eafd2"
                     /ApEinfo_fwdcolor="#9eafd2"
     primer_bind     complement(357..373)
                     /label="M13 rev"
                     /ApEinfo_revcolor="#c7b0e3"
                     /ApEinfo_fwdcolor="#c7b0e3"
     ORI             complement(545..1133)
                     /label="ColE1"
                     /ApEinfo_revcolor="#c6c9d1"
                     /ApEinfo_fwdcolor="#c6c9d1"
     terminator      1266..1360
                     /label="lambda t0 terminator"
                     /ApEinfo_revcolor="#faac61"
                     /ApEinfo_fwdcolor="#faac61"
     CDS             complement(1381..2040)
                     /label="cat"
                     /ApEinfo_revcolor="#ffef86"
                     /ApEinfo_fwdcolor="#ffef86"
     promoter        complement(2041..2143)
                     /label="Pcat"
                     /ApEinfo_revcolor="#9eafd2"
                     /ApEinfo_fwdcolor="#9eafd2"
     primer_bind     2245..2261
                     /label="M13 fwd"
                     /ApEinfo_revcolor="#d59687"
                     /ApEinfo_fwdcolor="#d59687"
ORIGIN
        1 GTATCGCAGG TCTCACCATG CTTTTCCTGC TTTTTCAAAA TCATTATAAT AAAAAAAGAG
       61 GGGCTTTTAA CTAAAGAGCT TTTGGGCAGA ATACAAGTTC GGTTGTGATC ACATCAGACT
      121 TACGAAACTC CGTTATACTG GTAATATAAT CGTTAAACCA ATGGACTAAA ATTTCTATAT
      181 TTCATAACAG GTTGGATGAT AAGTCCCCGG TCTAGGGTCA CGCGTAGGAC GCGTCGAGTA
      241 GGGTAGGTGG TACTAGGATG TCGGCGTATG AGACCGTCAG GCACGATCGA GCATGCTAGA
      301 AGGCTAGGTG GAGGCTCAGT GATGATAAGT CTGCGATGGT GGATGCATGT GTCATGGTCA
      361 TAGCTGTTTC CTGTGTGAAA TTGTTATCCG CTCAGAGGGC ACAATCCTAT TCCGCGCTAT
      421 CCGACAATCT CCAAGACATT AGGTGGAGTT CAGTTCGGCG TATGGCATAT GTCGCTGGAA
      481 AGAACATGTG AGCAAAAGGC CAGCAAAAGG CCAGGAACCG TAAAAAGGCC GCGTTGCTGG
      541 CGTTTTTCCA TAGGCTCCGC CCCCCTGACG AGCATCACAA AAATCGACGC TCAAGTCAGA
      601 GGTGGCGAAA CCCGACAGGA CTATAAAGAT ACCAGGCGTT TCCCCCTGGA AGCTCCCTCG
      661 TGCGCTCTCC TGTTCCGACC CTGCCGCTTA CCGGATACCT GTCCGCCTTT CTCCCTTCGG
      721 GAAGCGTGGC GCTTTCTCAT AGCTCACGCT GTAGGTATCT CAGTTCGGTG TAGGTCGTTC
      781 GCTCCAAGCT GGGCTGTGTG CACGAACCCC CCGTTCAGCC CGACCGCTGC GCCTTATCCG
      841 GTAACTATCG TCTTGAGTCC AACCCGGTAA GACACGACTT ATCGCCACTG GCAGCAGCCA
      901 CTGGTAACAG GATTAGCAGA GCGAGGTATG TAGGCGGTGC TACAGAGTTC TTGAAGTGGT
      961 GGCCTAACTA CGGCTACACT AGAAGAACAG TATTTGGTAT CTGCGCTCTG CTGAAGCCAG
     1021 TTACCTTCGG AAAAAGAGTT GGTAGCTCTT GATCCGGCAA ACAAACCACC GCTGGTAGCG
     1081 GTGGTTTTTT TGTTTGCAAG CAGCAGATTA CGCGCAGAAA AAAAGGATCT CAAGAAGATC
     1141 CTTTGATCTT TTCTACGGGG TCTGACGCTC TATTCAACAA AGCCGCCGTC CCGTCAAGTC
     1201 AGCGTAAATG GGTAGGGGGC TTCAAATCGT CCCCCCATAC GATATAAGTT GTTACTAGTG
     1261 CTTGGATTCT CACCAATAAA AAACGCCCGG CGGCAACCGA GCGTTCTGAA CAAATCCAGA
     1321 TGGAGTTCTG AGGTCATTAC TGGATCTATC AACAGGAGTC CAAGCGAGCT CGATATCAAA
     1381 TTACGCCCCG CCCTGCCACT CATCGCAGTA CTGTTGTAAT TCATTAAGCA TTCTGCCGAC
     1441 ATGGAAGCCA TCACAAACGG CATGATGAAC CTGAATCGCC AGCGGCATCA GCACCTTGTC
     1501 GCCTTGCGTA TAATATTTGC CCATGGTGAA AACGGGGGCG AAGAAGTTGT CCATATTGGC
     1561 CACGTTTAAA TCAAAACTGG TGAAACTCAC CCAGGGATTG GCTGAGACGA AAAACATATT
     1621 CTCAATAAAC CCTTTAGGGA AATAGGCCAG GTTTTCACCG TAACACGCCA CATCTTGCGA
     1681 ATATATGTGT AGAAACTGCC GGAAATCGTC GTGGTATTCA CTCCAGAGCG ATGAAAACGT
     1741 TTCAGTTTGC TCATGGAAAA CGGTGTAACA AGGGTGAACA CTATCCCATA TCACCAGCTC
     1801 ACCGTCTTTC ATTGCCATAC GAAATTCCGG ATGAGCATTC ATCAGGCGGG CAAGAATGTG
     1861 AATAAAGGCC GGATAAAACT TGTGCTTATT TTTCTTTACG GTCTTTAAAA AGGCCGTAAT
     1921 ATCCAGCTGA ACGGTCTGGT TATAGGTACA TTGAGCAACT GACTGAAATG CCTCAAAATG
     1981 TTCTTTACGA TGCCATTGGG ATATATCAAC GGTGGTATAT CCAGTGATTT TTTTCTCCAT
     2041 TTTAGCTTCC TTAGCTCCTG AAAATCTCGA TAACTCAAAA AATACGCCCG GTAGTGATCT
     2101 TATTTCATTA TGGTGAAAGT TGGAACCTCT TACGTGCCGA TCAACGTCTC ATTGATACCT
     2161 GAAACAAAAC CCATCGTACG GCCAAGGAAG TCTCCAATAA CTGTGATCCA CCACAAGCGC
     2221 CAGGGTTTTC CCAGTCACGA CGTTGTAAAA CGACGGCCAG TCATGCATAA TCCGCACGCA
     2281 TCTGGAATAA GGAAGTGCCA TTCCGCCTGA CCT
//
