# Supplementary material for: A scalable transposon mutagenesis system for non-model bacteria
Source: bioRxiv preprint, doi:10.64898/2025.12.22.696024, version 1 (2025-12-23)
Supplement: Plasmid sequences [file 696024_file12.zip › Plasmid sequences/Promoter part plasmids/pGLU_113.gb]

LOCUS       pGLU_113                2313 bp ds-DNA     circular     16-MAY-2024
DEFINITION  .
FEATURES             Location/Qualifiers
     RS421_promot... complement(20..184)
                     /label=13453
                     /ApEinfo_revcolor="#f58a5e"
                     /ApEinfo_fwdcolor="#f58a5e"
     miscellaneous   185..203
                     /label="Tn5_LE"
                     /ApEinfo_revcolor="#faac61"
                     /ApEinfo_fwdcolor="#faac61"
     miscellaneous   complement(185..203)
                     /label="Tn5_RE"
                     /ApEinfo_revcolor="#faac61"
                     /ApEinfo_fwdcolor="#faac61"
     misc_feature    204..233
                     /label="F primer binding"
                     /ApEinfo_revcolor="#d6b295"
                     /ApEinfo_fwdcolor="#d6b295"
     promoter ID ... 234..253
                     /label=">skpp-1961-F_sk20mer-1483"
                     /ApEinfo_revcolor="#f58a5e"
                     /ApEinfo_fwdcolor="#f58a5e"
     primer_bind     complement(357..373)
                     /label="M13 rev"
                     /ApEinfo_revcolor="#c7b0e3"
                     /ApEinfo_fwdcolor="#c7b0e3"
     ORI             complement(545..1133)
                     /label="ColE1"
                     /ApEinfo_revcolor="#c6c9d1"
                     /ApEinfo_fwdcolor="#c6c9d1"
     terminator      1266..1360
                     /label="lambda t0 terminator"
                     /ApEinfo_revcolor="#faac61"
                     /ApEinfo_fwdcolor="#faac61"
     CDS             complement(1381..2040)
                     /label="cat"
                     /ApEinfo_revcolor="#ffef86"
                     /ApEinfo_fwdcolor="#ffef86"
     promoter        complement(2041..2143)
                     /label="Pcat"
                     /ApEinfo_revcolor="#9eafd2"
                     /ApEinfo_fwdcolor="#9eafd2"
     primer_bind     2245..2261
                     /label="M13 fwd"
                     /ApEinfo_revcolor="#d59687"
                     /ApEinfo_fwdcolor="#d59687"
ORIGIN
        1 GTATCGCAGG TCTCATCATG CTTTTCCTGC TTTTTCAAAA TCATTATAAT AAAAAAAGAG
       61 GGGCTTTTAA CTAAAGAGCT TTTGGGCAGA ATACAAGTTC GGTTGTGATC ACATCAGACT
      121 TACGAAACTC CGTTATACTG GTAATATAAT CGTTAAACCA ATGGACTAAA ATTTCTATAT
      181 TTCACTGTCT CTTATACACA TCTGGGTCAC GCGTAGGACG CGTCGAGTAG GGTGTTTCTT
      241 GGCCTCCAGC TAGCGTATGA GACCGTCAGA CACGATCGAG CATGCTAGTC GATATCGAGA
      301 AGGCTAGGTG GAGGCTCAGT GATGATAAGT CTGCGATGGT GGATGCATGT GTCATGGTCA
      361 TAGCTGTTTC CTGTGTGAAA TTGTTATCCG CTCAGAGGGC ACAATCCTAT TCCGCGCTAT
      421 CCGACAATCT CCAAGACATT AGGTGGAGTT CAGTTCGGCG TATGGCATAT GTCGCTGGAA
      481 AGAACATGTG AGCAAAAGGC CAGCAAAAGG CCAGGAACCG TAAAAAGGCC GCGTTGCTGG
      541 CGTTTTTCCA TAGGCTCCGC CCCCCTGACG AGCATCACAA AAATCGACGC TCAAGTCAGA
      601 GGTGGCGAAA CCCGACAGGA CTATAAAGAT ACCAGGCGTT TCCCCCTGGA AGCTCCCTCG
      661 TGCGCTCTCC TGTTCCGACC CTGCCGCTTA CCGGATACCT GTCCGCCTTT CTCCCTTCGG
      721 GAAGCGTGGC GCTTTCTCAT AGCTCACGCT GTAGGTATCT CAGTTCGGTG TAGGTCGTTC
      781 GCTCCAAGCT GGGCTGTGTG CACGAACCCC CCGTTCAGCC CGACCGCTGC GCCTTATCCG
      841 GTAACTATCG TCTTGAGTCC AACCCGGTAA GACACGACTT ATCGCCACTG GCAGCAGCCA
      901 CTGGTAACAG GATTAGCAGA GCGAGGTATG TAGGCGGTGC TACAGAGTTC TTGAAGTGGT
      961 GGCCTAACTA CGGCTACACT AGAAGAACAG TATTTGGTAT CTGCGCTCTG CTGAAGCCAG
     1021 TTACCTTCGG AAAAAGAGTT GGTAGCTCTT GATCCGGCAA ACAAACCACC GCTGGTAGCG
     1081 GTGGTTTTTT TGTTTGCAAG CAGCAGATTA CGCGCAGAAA AAAAGGATCT CAAGAAGATC
     1141 CTTTGATCTT TTCTACGGGG TCTGACGCTC TATTCAACAA AGCCGCCGTC CCGTCAAGTC
     1201 AGCGTAAATG GGTAGGGGGC TTCAAATCGT CCCCCCATAC GATATAAGTT GTTACTAGTG
     1261 CTTGGATTCT CACCAATAAA AAACGCCCGG CGGCAACCGA GCGTTCTGAA CAAATCCAGA
     1321 TGGAGTTCTG AGGTCATTAC TGGATCTATC AACAGGAGTC CAAGCGAGCT CGATATCAAA
     1381 TTACGCCCCG CCCTGCCACT CATCGCAGTA CTGTTGTAAT TCATTAAGCA TTCTGCCGAC
     1441 ATGGAAGCCA TCACAAACGG CATGATGAAC CTGAATCGCC AGCGGCATCA GCACCTTGTC
     1501 GCCTTGCGTA TAATATTTGC CCATGGTGAA AACGGGGGCG AAGAAGTTGT CCATATTGGC
     1561 CACGTTTAAA TCAAAACTGG TGAAACTCAC CCAGGGATTG GCTGAGACGA AAAACATATT
     1621 CTCAATAAAC CCTTTAGGGA AATAGGCCAG GTTTTCACCG TAACACGCCA CATCTTGCGA
     1681 ATATATGTGT AGAAACTGCC GGAAATCGTC GTGGTATTCA CTCCAGAGCG ATGAAAACGT
     1741 TTCAGTTTGC TCATGGAAAA CGGTGTAACA AGGGTGAACA CTATCCCATA TCACCAGCTC
     1801 ACCGTCTTTC ATTGCCATAC GAAATTCCGG ATGAGCATTC ATCAGGCGGG CAAGAATGTG
     1861 AATAAAGGCC GGATAAAACT TGTGCTTATT TTTCTTTACG GTCTTTAAAA AGGCCGTAAT
     1921 ATCCAGCTGA ACGGTCTGGT TATAGGTACA TTGAGCAACT GACTGAAATG CCTCAAAATG
     1981 TTCTTTACGA TGCCATTGGG ATATATCAAC GGTGGTATAT CCAGTGATTT TTTTCTCCAT
     2041 TTTAGCTTCC TTAGCTCCTG AAAATCTCGA TAACTCAAAA AATACGCCCG GTAGTGATCT
     2101 TATTTCATTA TGGTGAAAGT TGGAACCTCT TACGTGCCGA TCAACGTCTC ATTGATACCT
     2161 GAAACAAAAC CCATCGTACG GCCAAGGAAG TCTCCAATAA CTGTGATCCA CCACAAGCGC
     2221 CAGGGTTTTC CCAGTCACGA CGTTGTAAAA CGACGGCCAG TCATGCATAA TCCGCACGCA
     2281 TCTGGAATAA GGAAGTGCCA TTCCGCCTGA CCT
//
