# Supplementary material for: A scalable transposon mutagenesis system for non-model bacteria
Source: bioRxiv preprint, doi:10.64898/2025.12.22.696024, version 1 (2025-12-23)
Supplement: Plasmid sequences [file 696024_file12.zip › Plasmid sequences/Promoter part plasmids/pGLU_103.gb]

LOCUS       pGLU_103                2313 bp ds-DNA     circular     16-MAY-2024
DEFINITION  .
FEATURES             Location/Qualifiers
     misc_feature    complement(20..101)
                     /label="Ptn5"
                     /ApEinfo_revcolor="#c7b0e3"
                     /ApEinfo_fwdcolor="#c7b0e3"
     miscellaneous   102..120
                     /label="Tn5_LE"
                     /ApEinfo_revcolor="#faac61"
                     /ApEinfo_fwdcolor="#faac61"
     miscellaneous   complement(102..120)
                     /label="Tn5_RE"
                     /ApEinfo_revcolor="#faac61"
                     /ApEinfo_fwdcolor="#faac61"
     misc_feature    121..150
                     /label="F primer binding"
                     /ApEinfo_revcolor="#d6b295"
                     /ApEinfo_fwdcolor="#d6b295"
     promoter ID ... 151..170
                     /label=">skpp-1951-F_sk20mer-1373"
                     /ApEinfo_revcolor="#f58a5e"
                     /ApEinfo_fwdcolor="#f58a5e"
     primer_bind     complement(357..373)
                     /label="M13 rev"
                     /ApEinfo_revcolor="#c7b0e3"
                     /ApEinfo_fwdcolor="#c7b0e3"
     ORI             complement(545..1133)
                     /label="ColE1"
                     /ApEinfo_revcolor="#c6c9d1"
                     /ApEinfo_fwdcolor="#c6c9d1"
     terminator      1266..1360
                     /label="lambda t0 terminator"
                     /ApEinfo_revcolor="#faac61"
                     /ApEinfo_fwdcolor="#faac61"
     CDS             complement(1381..2040)
                     /label="cat"
                     /ApEinfo_revcolor="#ffef86"
                     /ApEinfo_fwdcolor="#ffef86"
     promoter        complement(2041..2143)
                     /label="Pcat"
                     /ApEinfo_revcolor="#9eafd2"
                     /ApEinfo_fwdcolor="#9eafd2"
     primer_bind     2245..2261
                     /label="M13 fwd"
                     /ApEinfo_revcolor="#d59687"
                     /ApEinfo_fwdcolor="#d59687"
ORIGIN
        1 GTATCGCAGG TCTCATCATG AACGTTACCA TGTTAGGAGG TCACATGGAA CATCAGATTC
       61 TGGAAAACGG GAAAGGTTCC GTTCAGGACG CTACTTGTGT ACTGTCTCTT ATACACATCT
      121 GGGTCACGCG TAGGACGCGT CGAGTAGGGT CTGGGGAAGG GGTTTAGGAT CGTATGAGAC
      181 CGTCAGACAC GATCGAGCAT GCTAGTCGAT ATCCGCTCCC TTAGGAGAAA GACAGATAGC
      241 TTCTTACCCG TACTCCACCG TTGGCAGCAC GATCGCATGT CCCACGTGAA CCATTCGAGA
      301 AGGCTAGGTG GAGGCTCAGT GATGATAAGT CTGCGATGGT GGATGCATGT GTCATGGTCA
      361 TAGCTGTTTC CTGTGTGAAA TTGTTATCCG CTCAGAGGGC ACAATCCTAT TCCGCGCTAT
      421 CCGACAATCT CCAAGACATT AGGTGGAGTT CAGTTCGGCG TATGGCATAT GTCGCTGGAA
      481 AGAACATGTG AGCAAAAGGC CAGCAAAAGG CCAGGAACCG TAAAAAGGCC GCGTTGCTGG
      541 CGTTTTTCCA TAGGCTCCGC CCCCCTGACG AGCATCACAA AAATCGACGC TCAAGTCAGA
      601 GGTGGCGAAA CCCGACAGGA CTATAAAGAT ACCAGGCGTT TCCCCCTGGA AGCTCCCTCG
      661 TGCGCTCTCC TGTTCCGACC CTGCCGCTTA CCGGATACCT GTCCGCCTTT CTCCCTTCGG
      721 GAAGCGTGGC GCTTTCTCAT AGCTCACGCT GTAGGTATCT CAGTTCGGTG TAGGTCGTTC
      781 GCTCCAAGCT GGGCTGTGTG CACGAACCCC CCGTTCAGCC CGACCGCTGC GCCTTATCCG
      841 GTAACTATCG TCTTGAGTCC AACCCGGTAA GACACGACTT ATCGCCACTG GCAGCAGCCA
      901 CTGGTAACAG GATTAGCAGA GCGAGGTATG TAGGCGGTGC TACAGAGTTC TTGAAGTGGT
      961 GGCCTAACTA CGGCTACACT AGAAGAACAG TATTTGGTAT CTGCGCTCTG CTGAAGCCAG
     1021 TTACCTTCGG AAAAAGAGTT GGTAGCTCTT GATCCGGCAA ACAAACCACC GCTGGTAGCG
     1081 GTGGTTTTTT TGTTTGCAAG CAGCAGATTA CGCGCAGAAA AAAAGGATCT CAAGAAGATC
     1141 CTTTGATCTT TTCTACGGGG TCTGACGCTC TATTCAACAA AGCCGCCGTC CCGTCAAGTC
     1201 AGCGTAAATG GGTAGGGGGC TTCAAATCGT CCCCCCATAC GATATAAGTT GTTACTAGTG
     1261 CTTGGATTCT CACCAATAAA AAACGCCCGG CGGCAACCGA GCGTTCTGAA CAAATCCAGA
     1321 TGGAGTTCTG AGGTCATTAC TGGATCTATC AACAGGAGTC CAAGCGAGCT CGATATCAAA
     1381 TTACGCCCCG CCCTGCCACT CATCGCAGTA CTGTTGTAAT TCATTAAGCA TTCTGCCGAC
     1441 ATGGAAGCCA TCACAAACGG CATGATGAAC CTGAATCGCC AGCGGCATCA GCACCTTGTC
     1501 GCCTTGCGTA TAATATTTGC CCATGGTGAA AACGGGGGCG AAGAAGTTGT CCATATTGGC
     1561 CACGTTTAAA TCAAAACTGG TGAAACTCAC CCAGGGATTG GCTGAGACGA AAAACATATT
     1621 CTCAATAAAC CCTTTAGGGA AATAGGCCAG GTTTTCACCG TAACACGCCA CATCTTGCGA
     1681 ATATATGTGT AGAAACTGCC GGAAATCGTC GTGGTATTCA CTCCAGAGCG ATGAAAACGT
     1741 TTCAGTTTGC TCATGGAAAA CGGTGTAACA AGGGTGAACA CTATCCCATA TCACCAGCTC
     1801 ACCGTCTTTC ATTGCCATAC GAAATTCCGG ATGAGCATTC ATCAGGCGGG CAAGAATGTG
     1861 AATAAAGGCC GGATAAAACT TGTGCTTATT TTTCTTTACG GTCTTTAAAA AGGCCGTAAT
     1921 ATCCAGCTGA ACGGTCTGGT TATAGGTACA TTGAGCAACT GACTGAAATG CCTCAAAATG
     1981 TTCTTTACGA TGCCATTGGG ATATATCAAC GGTGGTATAT CCAGTGATTT TTTTCTCCAT
     2041 TTTAGCTTCC TTAGCTCCTG AAAATCTCGA TAACTCAAAA AATACGCCCG GTAGTGATCT
     2101 TATTTCATTA TGGTGAAAGT TGGAACCTCT TACGTGCCGA TCAACGTCTC ATTGATACCT
     2161 GAAACAAAAC CCATCGTACG GCCAAGGAAG TCTCCAATAA CTGTGATCCA CCACAAGCGC
     2221 CAGGGTTTTC CCAGTCACGA CGTTGTAAAA CGACGGCCAG TCATGCATAA TCCGCACGCA
     2281 TCTGGAATAA GGAAGTGCCA TTCCGCCTGA CCT
//
