# Supplementary material for: A scalable transposon mutagenesis system for non-model bacteria
Source: bioRxiv preprint, doi:10.64898/2025.12.22.696024, version 1 (2025-12-23)
Supplement: Plasmid sequences [file 696024_file12.zip › Plasmid sequences/Promoter part plasmids/pGLU_85.gb]

LOCUS       pGLU_85                 2321 bp ds-DNA     circular     26-SEP-2024
DEFINITION  .
FEATURES             Location/Qualifiers
     misc_feature    1..19
                     /label="upstream region"
                     /ApEinfo_revcolor="#9eafd2"
                     /ApEinfo_fwdcolor="#9eafd2"
     miscellaneous   193..222
                     /label="Himar_LE"
                     /ApEinfo_revcolor="#faac61"
                     /ApEinfo_fwdcolor="#faac61"
     miscellaneous   complement(193..222)
                     /label="Himar_RE"
                     /ApEinfo_revcolor="#faac61"
                     /ApEinfo_fwdcolor="#faac61"
     misc_feature    223..252
                     /label="F primer binding"
                     /ApEinfo_revcolor="#d6b295"
                     /ApEinfo_fwdcolor="#d6b295"
     promoter ID ... 253..272
                     /label=">skpp-1930-F_sk20mer-2946"
                     /ApEinfo_revcolor="#f58a5e"
                     /ApEinfo_fwdcolor="#f58a5e"
     misc_feature    273..308
                     /label="downstream region"
                     /ApEinfo_revcolor="#9eafd2"
                     /ApEinfo_fwdcolor="#9eafd2"
     primer_bind     complement(365..381)
                     /label="M13 rev"
                     /ApEinfo_revcolor="#c7b0e3"
                     /ApEinfo_fwdcolor="#c7b0e3"
     ORI             complement(553..1141)
                     /label="ColE1"
                     /ApEinfo_revcolor="#c6c9d1"
                     /ApEinfo_fwdcolor="#c6c9d1"
     terminator      1274..1368
                     /label="lambda t0 terminator"
                     /ApEinfo_revcolor="#faac61"
                     /ApEinfo_fwdcolor="#faac61"
     CDS             complement(1389..2048)
                     /label="cat"
                     /ApEinfo_revcolor="#ffef86"
                     /ApEinfo_fwdcolor="#ffef86"
     promoter        complement(2049..2151)
                     /label="Pcat"
                     /ApEinfo_revcolor="#9eafd2"
                     /ApEinfo_fwdcolor="#9eafd2"
     primer_bind     2253..2269
                     /label="M13 fwd"
                     /ApEinfo_revcolor="#d59687"
                     /ApEinfo_fwdcolor="#d59687"
ORIGIN
        1 GTATCGCAGG TCTCACCATA TGTTTCACAA TAACAAAAGT TGCTTCACAA AAGACGCTCT
       61 ATCTCACAAA CTAATTGACT TACAGACGTC AAATTTTGAC ACGAATCATT TGAAGGTTGG
      121 TACTATATAA AAATAATATG CATTTAATAC TAGCGACGCC ATCTATGTGT CATCCATCAC
      181 ACTGGCGGCC GCTAACAGGT TGGATGATAA GTCCCCGGTC TAGGGTCACG CGTAGGACGC
      241 GTCGAGTAGG GTGCGAGGCA GGGCTAAAAT AGCGTATGAG ACCGTCAGGC ACGATCGAGC
      301 ATGCTAGAAG GCTAGGTGGA GGCTCAGTGA TGATAAGTCT GCGATGGTGG ATGCATGTGT
      361 CATGGTCATA GCTGTTTCCT GTGTGAAATT GTTATCCGCT CAGAGGGCAC AATCCTATTC
      421 CGCGCTATCC GACAATCTCC AAGACATTAG GTGGAGTTCA GTTCGGCGTA TGGCATATGT
      481 CGCTGGAAAG AACATGTGAG CAAAAGGCCA GCAAAAGGCC AGGAACCGTA AAAAGGCCGC
      541 GTTGCTGGCG TTTTTCCATA GGCTCCGCCC CCCTGACGAG CATCACAAAA ATCGACGCTC
      601 AAGTCAGAGG TGGCGAAACC CGACAGGACT ATAAAGATAC CAGGCGTTTC CCCCTGGAAG
      661 CTCCCTCGTG CGCTCTCCTG TTCCGACCCT GCCGCTTACC GGATACCTGT CCGCCTTTCT
      721 CCCTTCGGGA AGCGTGGCGC TTTCTCATAG CTCACGCTGT AGGTATCTCA GTTCGGTGTA
      781 GGTCGTTCGC TCCAAGCTGG GCTGTGTGCA CGAACCCCCC GTTCAGCCCG ACCGCTGCGC
      841 CTTATCCGGT AACTATCGTC TTGAGTCCAA CCCGGTAAGA CACGACTTAT CGCCACTGGC
      901 AGCAGCCACT GGTAACAGGA TTAGCAGAGC GAGGTATGTA GGCGGTGCTA CAGAGTTCTT
      961 GAAGTGGTGG CCTAACTACG GCTACACTAG AAGAACAGTA TTTGGTATCT GCGCTCTGCT
     1021 GAAGCCAGTT ACCTTCGGAA AAAGAGTTGG TAGCTCTTGA TCCGGCAAAC AAACCACCGC
     1081 TGGTAGCGGT GGTTTTTTTG TTTGCAAGCA GCAGATTACG CGCAGAAAAA AAGGATCTCA
     1141 AGAAGATCCT TTGATCTTTT CTACGGGGTC TGACGCTCTA TTCAACAAAG CCGCCGTCCC
     1201 GTCAAGTCAG CGTAAATGGG TAGGGGGCTT CAAATCGTCC CCCCATACGA TATAAGTTGT
     1261 TACTAGTGCT TGGATTCTCA CCAATAAAAA ACGCCCGGCG GCAACCGAGC GTTCTGAACA
     1321 AATCCAGATG GAGTTCTGAG GTCATTACTG GATCTATCAA CAGGAGTCCA AGCGAGCTCG
     1381 ATATCAAATT ACGCCCCGCC CTGCCACTCA TCGCAGTACT GTTGTAATTC ATTAAGCATT
     1441 CTGCCGACAT GGAAGCCATC ACAAACGGCA TGATGAACCT GAATCGCCAG CGGCATCAGC
     1501 ACCTTGTCGC CTTGCGTATA ATATTTGCCC ATGGTGAAAA CGGGGGCGAA GAAGTTGTCC
     1561 ATATTGGCCA CGTTTAAATC AAAACTGGTG AAACTCACCC AGGGATTGGC TGAGACGAAA
     1621 AACATATTCT CAATAAACCC TTTAGGGAAA TAGGCCAGGT TTTCACCGTA ACACGCCACA
     1681 TCTTGCGAAT ATATGTGTAG AAACTGCCGG AAATCGTCGT GGTATTCACT CCAGAGCGAT
     1741 GAAAACGTTT CAGTTTGCTC ATGGAAAACG GTGTAACAAG GGTGAACACT ATCCCATATC
     1801 ACCAGCTCAC CGTCTTTCAT TGCCATACGA AATTCCGGAT GAGCATTCAT CAGGCGGGCA
     1861 AGAATGTGAA TAAAGGCCGG ATAAAACTTG TGCTTATTTT TCTTTACGGT CTTTAAAAAG
     1921 GCCGTAATAT CCAGCTGAAC GGTCTGGTTA TAGGTACATT GAGCAACTGA CTGAAATGCC
     1981 TCAAAATGTT CTTTACGATG CCATTGGGAT ATATCAACGG TGGTATATCC AGTGATTTTT
     2041 TTCTCCATTT TAGCTTCCTT AGCTCCTGAA AATCTCGATA ACTCAAAAAA TACGCCCGGT
     2101 AGTGATCTTA TTTCATTATG GTGAAAGTTG GAACCTCTTA CGTGCCGATC AACGTCTCAT
     2161 TGATACCTGA AACAAAACCC ATCGTACGGC CAAGGAAGTC TCCAATAACT GTGATCCACC
     2221 ACAAGCGCCA GGGTTTTCCC AGTCACGACG TTGTAAAACG ACGGCCAGTC ATGCATAATC
     2281 CGCACGCATC TGGAATAAGG AAGTGCCATT CCGCCTGACC T
//
