# Supplementary material for: A scalable transposon mutagenesis system for non-model bacteria
Source: bioRxiv preprint, doi:10.64898/2025.12.22.696024, version 1 (2025-12-23)
Supplement: Plasmid sequences [file 696024_file12.zip › Plasmid sequences/Promoter part plasmids/pGLU_76.gb]

LOCUS       pGLU_76                 2313 bp ds-DNA     circular     08-APR-2024
DEFINITION  .
FEATURES             Location/Qualifiers
     misc_feature    1..19
                     /label="upstream region"
                     /ApEinfo_revcolor="#9eafd2"
                     /ApEinfo_fwdcolor="#9eafd2"
     promoter ID ... 20..39
                     /label=">skpp-1921-F_sk20mer-3899"
                     /ApEinfo_revcolor="#f58a5e"
                     /ApEinfo_fwdcolor="#f58a5e"
     misc_feature    complement(40..69)
                     /label="R primer binding"
                     /ApEinfo_revcolor="#d6b295"
                     /ApEinfo_fwdcolor="#d6b295"
     RS421_promot... 70..234
                     /label=13926
                     /ApEinfo_revcolor="#f58a5e"
                     /ApEinfo_fwdcolor="#f58a5e"
     misc_feature    235..300
                     /label="downstream region"
                     /ApEinfo_revcolor="#9eafd2"
                     /ApEinfo_fwdcolor="#9eafd2"
     primer_bind     complement(357..373)
                     /label="M13 rev"
                     /ApEinfo_revcolor="#c7b0e3"
                     /ApEinfo_fwdcolor="#c7b0e3"
     ORI             complement(545..1133)
                     /label="ColE1"
                     /ApEinfo_revcolor="#c6c9d1"
                     /ApEinfo_fwdcolor="#c6c9d1"
     terminator      1266..1360
                     /label="lambda t0 terminator"
                     /ApEinfo_revcolor="#faac61"
                     /ApEinfo_fwdcolor="#faac61"
     CDS             complement(1381..2040)
                     /label="cat"
                     /ApEinfo_revcolor="#ffef86"
                     /ApEinfo_fwdcolor="#ffef86"
     promoter        complement(2041..2143)
                     /label="Pcat"
                     /ApEinfo_revcolor="#9eafd2"
                     /ApEinfo_fwdcolor="#9eafd2"
     primer_bind     2245..2261
                     /label="M13 fwd"
                     /ApEinfo_revcolor="#d59687"
                     /ApEinfo_fwdcolor="#d59687"
ORIGIN
        1 GTGACTCAGG TCTCACGTAC TACATTGAGG CGGCTCATCG TTCCGCAGCC ACACGCCGTG
       61 TGAAGCTGGG AAGCAAGGAG ATTAACTGCC CGTAACAGCC CGATTGGTGA GGGCTCATAA
      121 TCAGTGGGGA ATGAAGCACC CACTGATTAA AGTTTCACTT TATCAATGCA AGCAATGTTT
      181 GAATTTTGTT TTCAAGTAAA TCAATGAGAG AATTGAAAGG CAGGAGAAAG AAACAATGTG
      241 AGACCGGGAT TCACATTGGA TACGAGATCC GTAGATTGAT AAGAGGACAC GGAATATCCC
      301 AGGCTAGGTG GAGGCTCAGT GATGATAAGT CTGCGATGGT GGATGCATGT GTCATGGTCA
      361 TAGCTGTTTC CTGTGTGAAA TTGTTATCCG CTCAGAGGGC ACAATCCTAT TCCGCGCTAT
      421 CCGACAATCT CCAAGACATT AGGTGGAGTT CAGTTCGGCG TATGGCATAT GTCGCTGGAA
      481 AGAACATGTG AGCAAAAGGC CAGCAAAAGG CCAGGAACCG TAAAAAGGCC GCGTTGCTGG
      541 CGTTTTTCCA TAGGCTCCGC CCCCCTGACG AGCATCACAA AAATCGACGC TCAAGTCAGA
      601 GGTGGCGAAA CCCGACAGGA CTATAAAGAT ACCAGGCGTT TCCCCCTGGA AGCTCCCTCG
      661 TGCGCTCTCC TGTTCCGACC CTGCCGCTTA CCGGATACCT GTCCGCCTTT CTCCCTTCGG
      721 GAAGCGTGGC GCTTTCTCAT AGCTCACGCT GTAGGTATCT CAGTTCGGTG TAGGTCGTTC
      781 GCTCCAAGCT GGGCTGTGTG CACGAACCCC CCGTTCAGCC CGACCGCTGC GCCTTATCCG
      841 GTAACTATCG TCTTGAGTCC AACCCGGTAA GACACGACTT ATCGCCACTG GCAGCAGCCA
      901 CTGGTAACAG GATTAGCAGA GCGAGGTATG TAGGCGGTGC TACAGAGTTC TTGAAGTGGT
      961 GGCCTAACTA CGGCTACACT AGAAGAACAG TATTTGGTAT CTGCGCTCTG CTGAAGCCAG
     1021 TTACCTTCGG AAAAAGAGTT GGTAGCTCTT GATCCGGCAA ACAAACCACC GCTGGTAGCG
     1081 GTGGTTTTTT TGTTTGCAAG CAGCAGATTA CGCGCAGAAA AAAAGGATCT CAAGAAGATC
     1141 CTTTGATCTT TTCTACGGGG TCTGACGCTC TATTCAACAA AGCCGCCGTC CCGTCAAGTC
     1201 AGCGTAAATG GGTAGGGGGC TTCAAATCGT CCCCCCATAC GATATAAGTT GTTACTAGTG
     1261 CTTGGATTCT CACCAATAAA AAACGCCCGG CGGCAACCGA GCGTTCTGAA CAAATCCAGA
     1321 TGGAGTTCTG AGGTCATTAC TGGATCTATC AACAGGAGTC CAAGCGAGCT CGATATCAAA
     1381 TTACGCCCCG CCCTGCCACT CATCGCAGTA CTGTTGTAAT TCATTAAGCA TTCTGCCGAC
     1441 ATGGAAGCCA TCACAAACGG CATGATGAAC CTGAATCGCC AGCGGCATCA GCACCTTGTC
     1501 GCCTTGCGTA TAATATTTGC CCATGGTGAA AACGGGGGCG AAGAAGTTGT CCATATTGGC
     1561 CACGTTTAAA TCAAAACTGG TGAAACTCAC CCAGGGATTG GCTGAGACGA AAAACATATT
     1621 CTCAATAAAC CCTTTAGGGA AATAGGCCAG GTTTTCACCG TAACACGCCA CATCTTGCGA
     1681 ATATATGTGT AGAAACTGCC GGAAATCGTC GTGGTATTCA CTCCAGAGCG ATGAAAACGT
     1741 TTCAGTTTGC TCATGGAAAA CGGTGTAACA AGGGTGAACA CTATCCCATA TCACCAGCTC
     1801 ACCGTCTTTC ATTGCCATAC GAAATTCCGG ATGAGCATTC ATCAGGCGGG CAAGAATGTG
     1861 AATAAAGGCC GGATAAAACT TGTGCTTATT TTTCTTTACG GTCTTTAAAA AGGCCGTAAT
     1921 ATCCAGCTGA ACGGTCTGGT TATAGGTACA TTGAGCAACT GACTGAAATG CCTCAAAATG
     1981 TTCTTTACGA TGCCATTGGG ATATATCAAC GGTGGTATAT CCAGTGATTT TTTTCTCCAT
     2041 TTTAGCTTCC TTAGCTCCTG AAAATCTCGA TAACTCAAAA AATACGCCCG GTAGTGATCT
     2101 TATTTCATTA TGGTGAAAGT TGGAACCTCT TACGTGCCGA TCAACGTCTC ATTGATACCT
     2161 GAAACAAAAC CCATCGTACG GCCAAGGAAG TCTCCAATAA CTGTGATCCA CCACAAGCGC
     2221 CAGGGTTTTC CCAGTCACGA CGTTGTAAAA CGACGGCCAG TCATGCATAA TCCGCACGCA
     2281 TCTGGAATAA GGAAGTGCCA TTCCGCCTGA CCT
//
