# Supplementary material for: A scalable transposon mutagenesis system for non-model bacteria
Source: bioRxiv preprint, doi:10.64898/2025.12.22.696024, version 1 (2025-12-23)
Supplement: Plasmid sequences [file 696024_file12.zip › Plasmid sequences/Promoter part plasmids/pGLU_92.gb]

LOCUS       pGLU_92                 2313 bp ds-DNA     circular     08-APR-2024
DEFINITION  .
FEATURES             Location/Qualifiers
     misc_feature    1..19
                     /label="upstream region"
                     /ApEinfo_revcolor="#9eafd2"
                     /ApEinfo_fwdcolor="#9eafd2"
     RS421_promot... complement(20..184)
                     /label=13388
                     /ApEinfo_revcolor="#f58a5e"
                     /ApEinfo_fwdcolor="#f58a5e"
     miscellaneous   185..214
                     /label="Himar_LE"
                     /ApEinfo_revcolor="#faac61"
                     /ApEinfo_fwdcolor="#faac61"
     miscellaneous   complement(185..214)
                     /label="Himar_RE"
                     /ApEinfo_revcolor="#faac61"
                     /ApEinfo_fwdcolor="#faac61"
     misc_feature    215..244
                     /label="F primer binding"
                     /ApEinfo_revcolor="#d6b295"
                     /ApEinfo_fwdcolor="#d6b295"
     promoter ID ... 245..264
                     /label=">skpp-1937-F_sk20mer-2849"
                     /ApEinfo_revcolor="#f58a5e"
                     /ApEinfo_fwdcolor="#f58a5e"
     misc_feature    265..300
                     /label="downstream region"
                     /ApEinfo_revcolor="#9eafd2"
                     /ApEinfo_fwdcolor="#9eafd2"
     primer_bind     complement(357..373)
                     /label="M13 rev"
                     /ApEinfo_revcolor="#c7b0e3"
                     /ApEinfo_fwdcolor="#c7b0e3"
     ORI             complement(545..1133)
                     /label="ColE1"
                     /ApEinfo_revcolor="#c6c9d1"
                     /ApEinfo_fwdcolor="#c6c9d1"
     terminator      1266..1360
                     /label="lambda t0 terminator"
                     /ApEinfo_revcolor="#faac61"
                     /ApEinfo_fwdcolor="#faac61"
     CDS             complement(1381..2040)
                     /label="cat"
                     /ApEinfo_revcolor="#ffef86"
                     /ApEinfo_fwdcolor="#ffef86"
     promoter        complement(2041..2143)
                     /label="Pcat"
                     /ApEinfo_revcolor="#9eafd2"
                     /ApEinfo_fwdcolor="#9eafd2"
     primer_bind     2245..2261
                     /label="M13 fwd"
                     /ApEinfo_revcolor="#d59687"
                     /ApEinfo_fwdcolor="#d59687"
ORIGIN
        1 GTATCGCAGG TCTCACCATT TGGATTAAGC AATAATATAC TACAGTAGAT GCATTGTCGA
       61 AACGCACCTT TTAATACCTC CTCGTAGCAT ATGAGAACTA CAGGATTACT AACTCGTATT
      121 AATATGTATA TTATTACTGC CGCATAACGA TTACAAAATT ACACAAAAAA ATATATCTAA
      181 CAAATAACAG GTTGGATGAT AAGTCCCCGG TCTAGGGTCA CGCGTAGGAC GCGTCGAGTA
      241 GGGTGTACCT ATTTGTCGGT CGGCCGTATG AGACCGTCAG GCACGATCGA GCATGCTAGA
      301 AGGCTAGGTG GAGGCTCAGT GATGATAAGT CTGCGATGGT GGATGCATGT GTCATGGTCA
      361 TAGCTGTTTC CTGTGTGAAA TTGTTATCCG CTCAGAGGGC ACAATCCTAT TCCGCGCTAT
      421 CCGACAATCT CCAAGACATT AGGTGGAGTT CAGTTCGGCG TATGGCATAT GTCGCTGGAA
      481 AGAACATGTG AGCAAAAGGC CAGCAAAAGG CCAGGAACCG TAAAAAGGCC GCGTTGCTGG
      541 CGTTTTTCCA TAGGCTCCGC CCCCCTGACG AGCATCACAA AAATCGACGC TCAAGTCAGA
      601 GGTGGCGAAA CCCGACAGGA CTATAAAGAT ACCAGGCGTT TCCCCCTGGA AGCTCCCTCG
      661 TGCGCTCTCC TGTTCCGACC CTGCCGCTTA CCGGATACCT GTCCGCCTTT CTCCCTTCGG
      721 GAAGCGTGGC GCTTTCTCAT AGCTCACGCT GTAGGTATCT CAGTTCGGTG TAGGTCGTTC
      781 GCTCCAAGCT GGGCTGTGTG CACGAACCCC CCGTTCAGCC CGACCGCTGC GCCTTATCCG
      841 GTAACTATCG TCTTGAGTCC AACCCGGTAA GACACGACTT ATCGCCACTG GCAGCAGCCA
      901 CTGGTAACAG GATTAGCAGA GCGAGGTATG TAGGCGGTGC TACAGAGTTC TTGAAGTGGT
      961 GGCCTAACTA CGGCTACACT AGAAGAACAG TATTTGGTAT CTGCGCTCTG CTGAAGCCAG
     1021 TTACCTTCGG AAAAAGAGTT GGTAGCTCTT GATCCGGCAA ACAAACCACC GCTGGTAGCG
     1081 GTGGTTTTTT TGTTTGCAAG CAGCAGATTA CGCGCAGAAA AAAAGGATCT CAAGAAGATC
     1141 CTTTGATCTT TTCTACGGGG TCTGACGCTC TATTCAACAA AGCCGCCGTC CCGTCAAGTC
     1201 AGCGTAAATG GGTAGGGGGC TTCAAATCGT CCCCCCATAC GATATAAGTT GTTACTAGTG
     1261 CTTGGATTCT CACCAATAAA AAACGCCCGG CGGCAACCGA GCGTTCTGAA CAAATCCAGA
     1321 TGGAGTTCTG AGGTCATTAC TGGATCTATC AACAGGAGTC CAAGCGAGCT CGATATCAAA
     1381 TTACGCCCCG CCCTGCCACT CATCGCAGTA CTGTTGTAAT TCATTAAGCA TTCTGCCGAC
     1441 ATGGAAGCCA TCACAAACGG CATGATGAAC CTGAATCGCC AGCGGCATCA GCACCTTGTC
     1501 GCCTTGCGTA TAATATTTGC CCATGGTGAA AACGGGGGCG AAGAAGTTGT CCATATTGGC
     1561 CACGTTTAAA TCAAAACTGG TGAAACTCAC CCAGGGATTG GCTGAGACGA AAAACATATT
     1621 CTCAATAAAC CCTTTAGGGA AATAGGCCAG GTTTTCACCG TAACACGCCA CATCTTGCGA
     1681 ATATATGTGT AGAAACTGCC GGAAATCGTC GTGGTATTCA CTCCAGAGCG ATGAAAACGT
     1741 TTCAGTTTGC TCATGGAAAA CGGTGTAACA AGGGTGAACA CTATCCCATA TCACCAGCTC
     1801 ACCGTCTTTC ATTGCCATAC GAAATTCCGG ATGAGCATTC ATCAGGCGGG CAAGAATGTG
     1861 AATAAAGGCC GGATAAAACT TGTGCTTATT TTTCTTTACG GTCTTTAAAA AGGCCGTAAT
     1921 ATCCAGCTGA ACGGTCTGGT TATAGGTACA TTGAGCAACT GACTGAAATG CCTCAAAATG
     1981 TTCTTTACGA TGCCATTGGG ATATATCAAC GGTGGTATAT CCAGTGATTT TTTTCTCCAT
     2041 TTTAGCTTCC TTAGCTCCTG AAAATCTCGA TAACTCAAAA AATACGCCCG GTAGTGATCT
     2101 TATTTCATTA TGGTGAAAGT TGGAACCTCT TACGTGCCGA TCAACGTCTC ATTGATACCT
     2161 GAAACAAAAC CCATCGTACG GCCAAGGAAG TCTCCAATAA CTGTGATCCA CCACAAGCGC
     2221 CAGGGTTTTC CCAGTCACGA CGTTGTAAAA CGACGGCCAG TCATGCATAA TCCGCACGCA
     2281 TCTGGAATAA GGAAGTGCCA TTCCGCCTGA CCT
//
