# Supplementary material for: A scalable transposon mutagenesis system for non-model bacteria
Source: bioRxiv preprint, doi:10.64898/2025.12.22.696024, version 1 (2025-12-23)
Supplement: Plasmid sequences [file 696024_file12.zip › Plasmid sequences/Promoter part plasmids/pGLU_114.gb]

LOCUS       pGLU_114                2313 bp ds-DNA     circular     16-MAY-2024
DEFINITION  .
FEATURES             Location/Qualifiers
     RS421_promot... complement(20..184)
                     /label=14143
                     /ApEinfo_revcolor="#f58a5e"
                     /ApEinfo_fwdcolor="#f58a5e"
     miscellaneous   185..203
                     /label="Tn5_LE"
                     /ApEinfo_revcolor="#faac61"
                     /ApEinfo_fwdcolor="#faac61"
     miscellaneous   complement(185..203)
                     /label="Tn5_RE"
                     /ApEinfo_revcolor="#faac61"
                     /ApEinfo_fwdcolor="#faac61"
     misc_feature    204..233
                     /label="F primer binding"
                     /ApEinfo_revcolor="#d6b295"
                     /ApEinfo_fwdcolor="#d6b295"
     promoter ID ... 234..253
                     /label=">skpp-1962-F_sk20mer-8451"
                     /ApEinfo_revcolor="#f58a5e"
                     /ApEinfo_fwdcolor="#f58a5e"
     primer_bind     complement(357..373)
                     /label="M13 rev"
                     /ApEinfo_revcolor="#c7b0e3"
                     /ApEinfo_fwdcolor="#c7b0e3"
     ORI             complement(545..1133)
                     /label="ColE1"
                     /ApEinfo_revcolor="#c6c9d1"
                     /ApEinfo_fwdcolor="#c6c9d1"
     terminator      1266..1360
                     /label="lambda t0 terminator"
                     /ApEinfo_revcolor="#faac61"
                     /ApEinfo_fwdcolor="#faac61"
     CDS             complement(1381..2040)
                     /label="cat"
                     /ApEinfo_revcolor="#ffef86"
                     /ApEinfo_fwdcolor="#ffef86"
     promoter        complement(2041..2143)
                     /label="Pcat"
                     /ApEinfo_revcolor="#9eafd2"
                     /ApEinfo_fwdcolor="#9eafd2"
     primer_bind     2245..2261
                     /label="M13 fwd"
                     /ApEinfo_revcolor="#d59687"
                     /ApEinfo_fwdcolor="#d59687"
ORIGIN
        1 GTATCGCAGG TCTCATCATA CCTTCCTCAA CCGCAAGGGG GTGAGAGGCA CTCACTCCAT
       61 AAGTTCCTTT ATCACCCATA CTATCAATTT TTTGCTTAAC ACTGTCTTTT ATTTTATTGA
      121 AAGAACAGGA TACCCCGATA CCCCCCATTA AGCTGACTAT CAAACAGAAA AGAATTATCT
      181 TCTTCTGTCT CTTATACACA TCTGGGTCAC GCGTAGGACG CGTCGAGTAG GGTTGCTTAA
      241 AGGGGTGGTT AGCCGTATGA GACCGTCAGA CACGATCGAG CATGCTAGTC GATATCGAGA
      301 AGGCTAGGTG GAGGCTCAGT GATGATAAGT CTGCGATGGT GGATGCATGT GTCATGGTCA
      361 TAGCTGTTTC CTGTGTGAAA TTGTTATCCG CTCAGAGGGC ACAATCCTAT TCCGCGCTAT
      421 CCGACAATCT CCAAGACATT AGGTGGAGTT CAGTTCGGCG TATGGCATAT GTCGCTGGAA
      481 AGAACATGTG AGCAAAAGGC CAGCAAAAGG CCAGGAACCG TAAAAAGGCC GCGTTGCTGG
      541 CGTTTTTCCA TAGGCTCCGC CCCCCTGACG AGCATCACAA AAATCGACGC TCAAGTCAGA
      601 GGTGGCGAAA CCCGACAGGA CTATAAAGAT ACCAGGCGTT TCCCCCTGGA AGCTCCCTCG
      661 TGCGCTCTCC TGTTCCGACC CTGCCGCTTA CCGGATACCT GTCCGCCTTT CTCCCTTCGG
      721 GAAGCGTGGC GCTTTCTCAT AGCTCACGCT GTAGGTATCT CAGTTCGGTG TAGGTCGTTC
      781 GCTCCAAGCT GGGCTGTGTG CACGAACCCC CCGTTCAGCC CGACCGCTGC GCCTTATCCG
      841 GTAACTATCG TCTTGAGTCC AACCCGGTAA GACACGACTT ATCGCCACTG GCAGCAGCCA
      901 CTGGTAACAG GATTAGCAGA GCGAGGTATG TAGGCGGTGC TACAGAGTTC TTGAAGTGGT
      961 GGCCTAACTA CGGCTACACT AGAAGAACAG TATTTGGTAT CTGCGCTCTG CTGAAGCCAG
     1021 TTACCTTCGG AAAAAGAGTT GGTAGCTCTT GATCCGGCAA ACAAACCACC GCTGGTAGCG
     1081 GTGGTTTTTT TGTTTGCAAG CAGCAGATTA CGCGCAGAAA AAAAGGATCT CAAGAAGATC
     1141 CTTTGATCTT TTCTACGGGG TCTGACGCTC TATTCAACAA AGCCGCCGTC CCGTCAAGTC
     1201 AGCGTAAATG GGTAGGGGGC TTCAAATCGT CCCCCCATAC GATATAAGTT GTTACTAGTG
     1261 CTTGGATTCT CACCAATAAA AAACGCCCGG CGGCAACCGA GCGTTCTGAA CAAATCCAGA
     1321 TGGAGTTCTG AGGTCATTAC TGGATCTATC AACAGGAGTC CAAGCGAGCT CGATATCAAA
     1381 TTACGCCCCG CCCTGCCACT CATCGCAGTA CTGTTGTAAT TCATTAAGCA TTCTGCCGAC
     1441 ATGGAAGCCA TCACAAACGG CATGATGAAC CTGAATCGCC AGCGGCATCA GCACCTTGTC
     1501 GCCTTGCGTA TAATATTTGC CCATGGTGAA AACGGGGGCG AAGAAGTTGT CCATATTGGC
     1561 CACGTTTAAA TCAAAACTGG TGAAACTCAC CCAGGGATTG GCTGAGACGA AAAACATATT
     1621 CTCAATAAAC CCTTTAGGGA AATAGGCCAG GTTTTCACCG TAACACGCCA CATCTTGCGA
     1681 ATATATGTGT AGAAACTGCC GGAAATCGTC GTGGTATTCA CTCCAGAGCG ATGAAAACGT
     1741 TTCAGTTTGC TCATGGAAAA CGGTGTAACA AGGGTGAACA CTATCCCATA TCACCAGCTC
     1801 ACCGTCTTTC ATTGCCATAC GAAATTCCGG ATGAGCATTC ATCAGGCGGG CAAGAATGTG
     1861 AATAAAGGCC GGATAAAACT TGTGCTTATT TTTCTTTACG GTCTTTAAAA AGGCCGTAAT
     1921 ATCCAGCTGA ACGGTCTGGT TATAGGTACA TTGAGCAACT GACTGAAATG CCTCAAAATG
     1981 TTCTTTACGA TGCCATTGGG ATATATCAAC GGTGGTATAT CCAGTGATTT TTTTCTCCAT
     2041 TTTAGCTTCC TTAGCTCCTG AAAATCTCGA TAACTCAAAA AATACGCCCG GTAGTGATCT
     2101 TATTTCATTA TGGTGAAAGT TGGAACCTCT TACGTGCCGA TCAACGTCTC ATTGATACCT
     2161 GAAACAAAAC CCATCGTACG GCCAAGGAAG TCTCCAATAA CTGTGATCCA CCACAAGCGC
     2221 CAGGGTTTTC CCAGTCACGA CGTTGTAAAA CGACGGCCAG TCATGCATAA TCCGCACGCA
     2281 TCTGGAATAA GGAAGTGCCA TTCCGCCTGA CCT
//
