# Supplementary material for: A scalable transposon mutagenesis system for non-model bacteria
Source: bioRxiv preprint, doi:10.64898/2025.12.22.696024, version 1 (2025-12-23)
Supplement: Plasmid sequences [file 696024_file12.zip › Plasmid sequences/Promoter part plasmids/pGLU_120.gb]

LOCUS       pGLU_120                3005 bp ds-DNA     circular     13-NOV-2024
DEFINITION  pGLU_120 in pUCIDT-Kan GoldenGate
SOURCE      Integrated DNA Technologies
COMMENT     Imported using the Genbank importer. File name: 479457145.gb
FEATURES             Location/Qualifiers
     primer_bind     378..395
                     /label="M13-fwd"
                     /ApEinfo_revcolor="#85dae9"
                     /ApEinfo_fwdcolor="#85dae9"
     primer_bind     378..395
                     /label="M13-fwd"
                     /ApEinfo_revcolor="#85dae9"
                     /ApEinfo_fwdcolor="#85dae9"
     primer_bind     379..395
                     /label="M13 fwd"
                     /ApEinfo_revcolor="#d59687"
                     /ApEinfo_fwdcolor="#d59687"
     primer_bind     379..395
                     /label="M13 fwd"
                     /ApEinfo_revcolor="#d59687"
                     /ApEinfo_fwdcolor="#d59687"
     RS421_promot... complement(502..666)
                     /label=13481
                     /ApEinfo_revcolor="#f58a5e"
                     /ApEinfo_fwdcolor="#f58a5e"
     RS421_promot... complement(502..666)
                     /label=13481
                     /ApEinfo_revcolor="#f58a5e"
                     /ApEinfo_fwdcolor="#f58a5e"
     miscellaneous   667..685
                     /label="Tn5_LE"
                     /ApEinfo_revcolor="#faac61"
                     /ApEinfo_fwdcolor="#faac61"
     miscellaneous   667..685
                     /label="Tn5_LE"
                     /ApEinfo_revcolor="#faac61"
                     /ApEinfo_fwdcolor="#faac61"
     miscellaneous   complement(667..685)
                     /label="Tn5_RE"
                     /ApEinfo_revcolor="#faac61"
                     /ApEinfo_fwdcolor="#faac61"
     miscellaneous   complement(667..685)
                     /label="Tn5_RE"
                     /ApEinfo_revcolor="#faac61"
                     /ApEinfo_fwdcolor="#faac61"
     misc_feature    686..715
                     /label="F primer binding"
                     /ApEinfo_revcolor="#d6b295"
                     /ApEinfo_fwdcolor="#d6b295"
     Primer site     686..715
                     /label="F-skpp-asm-15-mer-2x"
                     /ApEinfo_revcolor="#f58a5e"
                     /ApEinfo_fwdcolor="#f58a5e"
     Primer site     686..715
                     /label="F-skpp-asm-15-mer-2x"
                     /ApEinfo_revcolor="#f58a5e"
                     /ApEinfo_fwdcolor="#f58a5e"
     misc_feature    686..715
                     /label="F primer binding"
                     /ApEinfo_revcolor="#d6b295"
                     /ApEinfo_fwdcolor="#d6b295"
     promoter ID ... 716..735
                     /label=">skpp-1968-F_sk20mer-2234"
                     /ApEinfo_revcolor="#f58a5e"
                     /ApEinfo_fwdcolor="#f58a5e"
     promoter ID ... 716..735
                     /label=">skpp-1968-F_sk20mer-2234"
                     /ApEinfo_revcolor="#f58a5e"
                     /ApEinfo_fwdcolor="#f58a5e"
     primer_bind     complement(827..847)
                     /label="M13-rev"
                     /ApEinfo_revcolor="#85dae9"
                     /ApEinfo_fwdcolor="#85dae9"
     primer_bind     complement(827..847)
                     /label="M13-rev"
                     /ApEinfo_revcolor="#85dae9"
                     /ApEinfo_fwdcolor="#85dae9"
     primer_bind     complement(831..847)
                     /label="M13 rev"
                     /ApEinfo_revcolor="#c7b0e3"
                     /ApEinfo_fwdcolor="#c7b0e3"
     primer_bind     complement(831..847)
                     /label="M13 rev"
                     /ApEinfo_revcolor="#c7b0e3"
                     /ApEinfo_fwdcolor="#c7b0e3"
     misc_binding    complement(853..875)
                     /label="LacO"
                     /ApEinfo_revcolor="#84b0dc"
                     /ApEinfo_fwdcolor="#84b0dc"
     misc_binding    complement(853..875)
                     /label="LacO"
                     /ApEinfo_revcolor="#84b0dc"
                     /ApEinfo_fwdcolor="#84b0dc"
     promoter        complement(879..909)
                     /label="lac promoter"
                     /ApEinfo_revcolor="#c7b0e3"
                     /ApEinfo_fwdcolor="#c7b0e3"
     promoter        complement(879..909)
                     /label="lac promoter"
                     /ApEinfo_revcolor="#c7b0e3"
                     /ApEinfo_fwdcolor="#c7b0e3"
     promoter        complement(2808..2910)
                     /label="Pcat"
                     /ApEinfo_revcolor="#9eafd2"
                     /ApEinfo_fwdcolor="#9eafd2"
     promoter        complement(2808..2910)
                     /label="Pcat"
                     /ApEinfo_revcolor="#9eafd2"
                     /ApEinfo_fwdcolor="#9eafd2"
ORIGIN
        1 tcgcgcgttt cggtgatgac ggtgaaaacc tctgacacat gcagctcccg agaacggtca
       61 cagcttgtct gtaagcggat gccgggagca gacaagcccg tcagggcgcg tcagcgggtg
      121 ttggcgggtg tcggggctgg cttaactatg cggcatcaga gcagattgta ctgagagtgc
      181 accaaatgcg gtgtgaaata ccgcacagat gcgtaaggag aaaataccgc atcaggcgcc
      241 attcgccatt caggctgcgc aactgttggg aagggcgatc ggtgcgggcc tcatcgctat
      301 tacgccagct ggcgaaaggg ggatgtgctg caaggcgatt aagttgggta acgccagggt
      361 tttcccagtc acgacgttgt aaaacgacgg ccagtgcaac gcgatgacga tggatagcga
      421 ttcatcgatg agctgacccg atcgccgccg ccggagggtt gcgtttaaga cgggcgacag
      481 atgtatcgca ggtctcatca tcccccctcc cgaagttctt gtaactattt agtaaggttc
      541 aagaacgaaa ggataaggga tgaggcggag aaatggcgcg cggccgcgaa aaattcacgc
      601 ggcggcgcgc cattgcgggg tgcaaccccg gcgaaatgaa aggcgccgcg cggaggcggc
      661 ggcgccctgt ctcttataca catctgggtc acgcgtagga cgcgtcgagt agggtccaga
      721 tgttaacgcc ccatgcgtat gagaccgtca gacacgatcg agcatgctag tcgatatcga
      781 gaatcagttc tggaccagcg agctgtgctg cgactcgtgg cgtaatcatg gtcatagctg
      841 tttcctgtgt gaaattgtta tccgctcaca attccacaca acatacgagc cggaagcata
      901 aagtgtaaag cctggggtgc ctaatgagtg agctaactca cattaattgc gttgcgctca
      961 ctgcccgctt tccagtcggg aaacctgtcg tgccagctgc attaatgaat cggccaacgc
     1021 gcggggagag gcggtttgcg tattgggcgc tcttccgctt cctcgctcac tgactcgctg
     1081 cgctcggtcg ttcggctgcg gcgagcggta tcagctcact caaaggcggt aatacggtta
     1141 tccacagaat caggggataa cgcaggaaag aacatgtgag caaaaggcca gcaaaaggcc
     1201 aggaaccgta aaaaggccgc gttgctggcg tttttccata ggctccgccc ccctgacgag
     1261 catcacaaaa atcgacgctc aagtcagagg tggcgaaacc cgacaggact ataaagatac
     1321 caggcgtttc cccctggaag ctccctcgtg cgctctcctg ttccgaccct gtcgcttacc
     1381 ggatacctgt ccgcctttct cccttcggga agcgtggcgc tttctcatag ctcacgctgt
     1441 aggtatctca gttcggtgta ggtcgttcgc tccaagctgg gctgtgtgca cgaacccccc
     1501 gttcagcccg accgctgcgc cttatccggt aactatcgtc ttgagtccaa cccggtaaga
     1561 cacgacttat cgccactggc agcagccact ggtaacagga ttagcagagc gaggtatgta
     1621 ggcggtgcta cagagttctt gaagtggtgg cctaactacg gctacactag aagaacagta
     1681 tttggtatct gcgctctgct gaagccagtt accttcggaa aaagagttgg tagctcttga
     1741 tccggcaaac aaaccaccgc tggtagcggt ggtttttttg tttgcaagca gcagattacg
     1801 cgcagaaaaa aaggatctca agaagatcct ttgatctttt ctacggggtc tgacgctcag
     1861 tggaacgaaa actcacgtta agggattttg gtcatgagat tatcaaaaag gatcttcacc
     1921 tagatccttt taaattaaaa atgaagtttt aaatcaatct aaagtatata tgagtaaact
     1981 tggtctgaca gttagaaaaa ctcatcgagc atcaagtgaa actgcaattt attcatatca
     2041 ggattatcaa taccatattt ttgaaaaagc cgtttctgta atgaaggaga aaactcaccg
     2101 aggcagttcc ataggatggc aagatcctgg tatcggtctg cgattccgac tcgtccaaca
     2161 tcaatacaac ctattaattt cccctcgtca aaaataaggt tatcaagtga gaaatcacca
     2221 tgagtgacga ctgaatccgg tgagaatggc aagagtttat gcatttcttt ccagacttgt
     2281 tcaacaggcc agccattacg ctcgtcatca aaatcactcg caccaaccaa accgttattc
     2341 attcgtgatt gcgcctgagc gaaacgaaat acgcgatcgc cgttaaaagg acaattacaa
     2401 acaggaatcg aatgcaaccg gcgcaggaac actgccagcg catcaacaat attttcacct
     2461 gaatcaggat attcttctaa tacctggaat gctgttttcc ctgggatcgc agtggtgagt
     2521 aaccatgcat catcaggagt acggataaaa tgcttgatgg tcggaagagg cataaattcc
     2581 gtcagccagt ttagcctgac catctcatct gtaacatcat tggcaacgct acctttgcca
     2641 tgtttcagaa acaactctgg cgcatcgggc ttcccataca atcgatagat tgtcgcacct
     2701 gattgcccga cattatcgcg agcccattta tacccatata aatcagcatc catgttggaa
     2761 tttaatcgcg gcttcaagca agacgtttcc cgttgaatat ggctcatttt agcttcctta
     2821 gctcctgaaa atctcgataa ctcaaaaaat acgcccggta gtgatcttat ttcattatgg
     2881 tgaaagttgg aacctcttac gtgccgatca cacatttccc cgaaaagtgc cacctgacgt
     2941 ctaagaaacc attattatca tgacattaac ctataaaaat aggcgtatca cgaggccctt
     3001 ttgtc
//
