# Supplementary material for: A scalable transposon mutagenesis system for non-model bacteria
Source: bioRxiv preprint, doi:10.64898/2025.12.22.696024, version 1 (2025-12-23)
Supplement: Plasmid sequences [file 696024_file12.zip › Plasmid sequences/Promoter part plasmids/pGLU_104.gb]

LOCUS       pGLU_104                2313 bp ds-DNA     circular     16-MAY-2024
DEFINITION  .
FEATURES             Location/Qualifiers
     misc_feature    complement(20..184)
                     /label="Dummy_[tnp]"
                     /ApEinfo_revcolor="#c6c9d1"
                     /ApEinfo_fwdcolor="#c6c9d1"
     miscellaneous   185..203
                     /label="Tn5_LE"
                     /ApEinfo_revcolor="#faac61"
                     /ApEinfo_fwdcolor="#faac61"
     miscellaneous   complement(185..203)
                     /label="Tn5_RE"
                     /ApEinfo_revcolor="#faac61"
                     /ApEinfo_fwdcolor="#faac61"
     misc_feature    204..233
                     /label="F primer binding"
                     /ApEinfo_revcolor="#d6b295"
                     /ApEinfo_fwdcolor="#d6b295"
     promoter ID ... 234..253
                     /label=">skpp-1952-F_sk20mer-1335"
                     /ApEinfo_revcolor="#f58a5e"
                     /ApEinfo_fwdcolor="#f58a5e"
     primer_bind     complement(357..373)
                     /label="M13 rev"
                     /ApEinfo_revcolor="#c7b0e3"
                     /ApEinfo_fwdcolor="#c7b0e3"
     ORI             complement(545..1133)
                     /label="ColE1"
                     /ApEinfo_revcolor="#c6c9d1"
                     /ApEinfo_fwdcolor="#c6c9d1"
     terminator      1266..1360
                     /label="lambda t0 terminator"
                     /ApEinfo_revcolor="#faac61"
                     /ApEinfo_fwdcolor="#faac61"
     CDS             complement(1381..2040)
                     /label="cat"
                     /ApEinfo_revcolor="#ffef86"
                     /ApEinfo_fwdcolor="#ffef86"
     promoter        complement(2041..2143)
                     /label="Pcat"
                     /ApEinfo_revcolor="#9eafd2"
                     /ApEinfo_fwdcolor="#9eafd2"
     primer_bind     2245..2261
                     /label="M13 fwd"
                     /ApEinfo_revcolor="#d59687"
                     /ApEinfo_fwdcolor="#d59687"
ORIGIN
        1 GTATCGCAGG TCTCATCATC CTTAGACTTC GTACACTTAC ACCTGCACCG CGCGCATGTG
       61 GAATTAGAGG CGAAGTACGA TCCCTAGACC GACGTACGAT GCAACTGTGT GGATGTGACG
      121 AGCTTCTTTT ATATGCTTCG CCCGCCGGAC CGGCCTCGGC ATGGCGTAGC AGTGCACAAG
      181 CAAACTGTCT CTTATACACA TCTGGGTCAC GCGTAGGACG CGTCGAGTAG GGTAGGAGAC
      241 TTGCCCTTAG TGGCGTATGA GACCGTCAGA CACGATCGAG CATGCTAGTC GATATCGAGA
      301 AGGCTAGGTG GAGGCTCAGT GATGATAAGT CTGCGATGGT GGATGCATGT GTCATGGTCA
      361 TAGCTGTTTC CTGTGTGAAA TTGTTATCCG CTCAGAGGGC ACAATCCTAT TCCGCGCTAT
      421 CCGACAATCT CCAAGACATT AGGTGGAGTT CAGTTCGGCG TATGGCATAT GTCGCTGGAA
      481 AGAACATGTG AGCAAAAGGC CAGCAAAAGG CCAGGAACCG TAAAAAGGCC GCGTTGCTGG
      541 CGTTTTTCCA TAGGCTCCGC CCCCCTGACG AGCATCACAA AAATCGACGC TCAAGTCAGA
      601 GGTGGCGAAA CCCGACAGGA CTATAAAGAT ACCAGGCGTT TCCCCCTGGA AGCTCCCTCG
      661 TGCGCTCTCC TGTTCCGACC CTGCCGCTTA CCGGATACCT GTCCGCCTTT CTCCCTTCGG
      721 GAAGCGTGGC GCTTTCTCAT AGCTCACGCT GTAGGTATCT CAGTTCGGTG TAGGTCGTTC
      781 GCTCCAAGCT GGGCTGTGTG CACGAACCCC CCGTTCAGCC CGACCGCTGC GCCTTATCCG
      841 GTAACTATCG TCTTGAGTCC AACCCGGTAA GACACGACTT ATCGCCACTG GCAGCAGCCA
      901 CTGGTAACAG GATTAGCAGA GCGAGGTATG TAGGCGGTGC TACAGAGTTC TTGAAGTGGT
      961 GGCCTAACTA CGGCTACACT AGAAGAACAG TATTTGGTAT CTGCGCTCTG CTGAAGCCAG
     1021 TTACCTTCGG AAAAAGAGTT GGTAGCTCTT GATCCGGCAA ACAAACCACC GCTGGTAGCG
     1081 GTGGTTTTTT TGTTTGCAAG CAGCAGATTA CGCGCAGAAA AAAAGGATCT CAAGAAGATC
     1141 CTTTGATCTT TTCTACGGGG TCTGACGCTC TATTCAACAA AGCCGCCGTC CCGTCAAGTC
     1201 AGCGTAAATG GGTAGGGGGC TTCAAATCGT CCCCCCATAC GATATAAGTT GTTACTAGTG
     1261 CTTGGATTCT CACCAATAAA AAACGCCCGG CGGCAACCGA GCGTTCTGAA CAAATCCAGA
     1321 TGGAGTTCTG AGGTCATTAC TGGATCTATC AACAGGAGTC CAAGCGAGCT CGATATCAAA
     1381 TTACGCCCCG CCCTGCCACT CATCGCAGTA CTGTTGTAAT TCATTAAGCA TTCTGCCGAC
     1441 ATGGAAGCCA TCACAAACGG CATGATGAAC CTGAATCGCC AGCGGCATCA GCACCTTGTC
     1501 GCCTTGCGTA TAATATTTGC CCATGGTGAA AACGGGGGCG AAGAAGTTGT CCATATTGGC
     1561 CACGTTTAAA TCAAAACTGG TGAAACTCAC CCAGGGATTG GCTGAGACGA AAAACATATT
     1621 CTCAATAAAC CCTTTAGGGA AATAGGCCAG GTTTTCACCG TAACACGCCA CATCTTGCGA
     1681 ATATATGTGT AGAAACTGCC GGAAATCGTC GTGGTATTCA CTCCAGAGCG ATGAAAACGT
     1741 TTCAGTTTGC TCATGGAAAA CGGTGTAACA AGGGTGAACA CTATCCCATA TCACCAGCTC
     1801 ACCGTCTTTC ATTGCCATAC GAAATTCCGG ATGAGCATTC ATCAGGCGGG CAAGAATGTG
     1861 AATAAAGGCC GGATAAAACT TGTGCTTATT TTTCTTTACG GTCTTTAAAA AGGCCGTAAT
     1921 ATCCAGCTGA ACGGTCTGGT TATAGGTACA TTGAGCAACT GACTGAAATG CCTCAAAATG
     1981 TTCTTTACGA TGCCATTGGG ATATATCAAC GGTGGTATAT CCAGTGATTT TTTTCTCCAT
     2041 TTTAGCTTCC TTAGCTCCTG AAAATCTCGA TAACTCAAAA AATACGCCCG GTAGTGATCT
     2101 TATTTCATTA TGGTGAAAGT TGGAACCTCT TACGTGCCGA TCAACGTCTC ATTGATACCT
     2161 GAAACAAAAC CCATCGTACG GCCAAGGAAG TCTCCAATAA CTGTGATCCA CCACAAGCGC
     2221 CAGGGTTTTC CCAGTCACGA CGTTGTAAAA CGACGGCCAG TCATGCATAA TCCGCACGCA
     2281 TCTGGAATAA GGAAGTGCCA TTCCGCCTGA CCT
//
