# Supplementary material for: A scalable transposon mutagenesis system for non-model bacteria
Source: bioRxiv preprint, doi:10.64898/2025.12.22.696024, version 1 (2025-12-23)
Supplement: Plasmid sequences [file 696024_file12.zip › Plasmid sequences/Promoter part plasmids/pGLU_71.gb]

LOCUS       pGLU_71                 2313 bp ds-DNA     circular     08-APR-2024
DEFINITION  .
FEATURES             Location/Qualifiers
     misc_feature    1..19
                     /label="upstream region"
                     /ApEinfo_revcolor="#9eafd2"
                     /ApEinfo_fwdcolor="#9eafd2"
     promoter ID ... 20..39
                     /label=">skpp-1916-F_sk20mer-1027"
                     /ApEinfo_revcolor="#f58a5e"
                     /ApEinfo_fwdcolor="#f58a5e"
     misc_feature    complement(40..69)
                     /label="R primer binding"
                     /ApEinfo_revcolor="#d6b295"
                     /ApEinfo_fwdcolor="#d6b295"
     RS421_promot... 70..234
                     /label=13168
                     /ApEinfo_revcolor="#f58a5e"
                     /ApEinfo_fwdcolor="#f58a5e"
     misc_feature    235..300
                     /label="downstream region"
                     /ApEinfo_revcolor="#9eafd2"
                     /ApEinfo_fwdcolor="#9eafd2"
     primer_bind     complement(357..373)
                     /label="M13 rev"
                     /ApEinfo_revcolor="#c7b0e3"
                     /ApEinfo_fwdcolor="#c7b0e3"
     ORI             complement(545..1133)
                     /label="ColE1"
                     /ApEinfo_revcolor="#c6c9d1"
                     /ApEinfo_fwdcolor="#c6c9d1"
     terminator      1266..1360
                     /label="lambda t0 terminator"
                     /ApEinfo_revcolor="#faac61"
                     /ApEinfo_fwdcolor="#faac61"
     CDS             complement(1381..2040)
                     /label="cat"
                     /ApEinfo_revcolor="#ffef86"
                     /ApEinfo_fwdcolor="#ffef86"
     promoter        complement(2041..2143)
                     /label="Pcat"
                     /ApEinfo_revcolor="#9eafd2"
                     /ApEinfo_fwdcolor="#9eafd2"
     primer_bind     2245..2261
                     /label="M13 fwd"
                     /ApEinfo_revcolor="#d59687"
                     /ApEinfo_fwdcolor="#d59687"
ORIGIN
        1 GTGACTCAGG TCTCACGTAT GATAGAACCT GGGCTCCTCG TTCCGCAGCC ACACGCCGTG
       61 TGAAGCTGGG AAAAAGCGTT ATAATGATAA TAGGAAGTAA TACTCAATGA AAATCAAAGA
      121 GCACAAACAA GGAAGCTAGC CGCAGGTTGC TCAAAACAGT GTTTTGAGGT TGCAGATGGA
      181 AGCTGACGTG GTTTGAAGAG AGATTTTCGA GGAGTATAAT TTGTTTGATA GAGGAATGTG
      241 AGACCGGGAT TCACATTGGA TACGAGATCC GTAGATTGAT AAGAGGACAC GGAATATCCC
      301 AGGCTAGGTG GAGGCTCAGT GATGATAAGT CTGCGATGGT GGATGCATGT GTCATGGTCA
      361 TAGCTGTTTC CTGTGTGAAA TTGTTATCCG CTCAGAGGGC ACAATCCTAT TCCGCGCTAT
      421 CCGACAATCT CCAAGACATT AGGTGGAGTT CAGTTCGGCG TATGGCATAT GTCGCTGGAA
      481 AGAACATGTG AGCAAAAGGC CAGCAAAAGG CCAGGAACCG TAAAAAGGCC GCGTTGCTGG
      541 CGTTTTTCCA TAGGCTCCGC CCCCCTGACG AGCATCACAA AAATCGACGC TCAAGTCAGA
      601 GGTGGCGAAA CCCGACAGGA CTATAAAGAT ACCAGGCGTT TCCCCCTGGA AGCTCCCTCG
      661 TGCGCTCTCC TGTTCCGACC CTGCCGCTTA CCGGATACCT GTCCGCCTTT CTCCCTTCGG
      721 GAAGCGTGGC GCTTTCTCAT AGCTCACGCT GTAGGTATCT CAGTTCGGTG TAGGTCGTTC
      781 GCTCCAAGCT GGGCTGTGTG CACGAACCCC CCGTTCAGCC CGACCGCTGC GCCTTATCCG
      841 GTAACTATCG TCTTGAGTCC AACCCGGTAA GACACGACTT ATCGCCACTG GCAGCAGCCA
      901 CTGGTAACAG GATTAGCAGA GCGAGGTATG TAGGCGGTGC TACAGAGTTC TTGAAGTGGT
      961 GGCCTAACTA CGGCTACACT AGAAGAACAG TATTTGGTAT CTGCGCTCTG CTGAAGCCAG
     1021 TTACCTTCGG AAAAAGAGTT GGTAGCTCTT GATCCGGCAA ACAAACCACC GCTGGTAGCG
     1081 GTGGTTTTTT TGTTTGCAAG CAGCAGATTA CGCGCAGAAA AAAAGGATCT CAAGAAGATC
     1141 CTTTGATCTT TTCTACGGGG TCTGACGCTC TATTCAACAA AGCCGCCGTC CCGTCAAGTC
     1201 AGCGTAAATG GGTAGGGGGC TTCAAATCGT CCCCCCATAC GATATAAGTT GTTACTAGTG
     1261 CTTGGATTCT CACCAATAAA AAACGCCCGG CGGCAACCGA GCGTTCTGAA CAAATCCAGA
     1321 TGGAGTTCTG AGGTCATTAC TGGATCTATC AACAGGAGTC CAAGCGAGCT CGATATCAAA
     1381 TTACGCCCCG CCCTGCCACT CATCGCAGTA CTGTTGTAAT TCATTAAGCA TTCTGCCGAC
     1441 ATGGAAGCCA TCACAAACGG CATGATGAAC CTGAATCGCC AGCGGCATCA GCACCTTGTC
     1501 GCCTTGCGTA TAATATTTGC CCATGGTGAA AACGGGGGCG AAGAAGTTGT CCATATTGGC
     1561 CACGTTTAAA TCAAAACTGG TGAAACTCAC CCAGGGATTG GCTGAGACGA AAAACATATT
     1621 CTCAATAAAC CCTTTAGGGA AATAGGCCAG GTTTTCACCG TAACACGCCA CATCTTGCGA
     1681 ATATATGTGT AGAAACTGCC GGAAATCGTC GTGGTATTCA CTCCAGAGCG ATGAAAACGT
     1741 TTCAGTTTGC TCATGGAAAA CGGTGTAACA AGGGTGAACA CTATCCCATA TCACCAGCTC
     1801 ACCGTCTTTC ATTGCCATAC GAAATTCCGG ATGAGCATTC ATCAGGCGGG CAAGAATGTG
     1861 AATAAAGGCC GGATAAAACT TGTGCTTATT TTTCTTTACG GTCTTTAAAA AGGCCGTAAT
     1921 ATCCAGCTGA ACGGTCTGGT TATAGGTACA TTGAGCAACT GACTGAAATG CCTCAAAATG
     1981 TTCTTTACGA TGCCATTGGG ATATATCAAC GGTGGTATAT CCAGTGATTT TTTTCTCCAT
     2041 TTTAGCTTCC TTAGCTCCTG AAAATCTCGA TAACTCAAAA AATACGCCCG GTAGTGATCT
     2101 TATTTCATTA TGGTGAAAGT TGGAACCTCT TACGTGCCGA TCAACGTCTC ATTGATACCT
     2161 GAAACAAAAC CCATCGTACG GCCAAGGAAG TCTCCAATAA CTGTGATCCA CCACAAGCGC
     2221 CAGGGTTTTC CCAGTCACGA CGTTGTAAAA CGACGGCCAG TCATGCATAA TCCGCACGCA
     2281 TCTGGAATAA GGAAGTGCCA TTCCGCCTGA CCT
//
