# Supplementary material for: A scalable transposon mutagenesis system for non-model bacteria
Source: bioRxiv preprint, doi:10.64898/2025.12.22.696024, version 1 (2025-12-23)
Supplement: Plasmid sequences [file 696024_file12.zip › Plasmid sequences/Promoter part plasmids/pGLU_82.gb]

LOCUS       pGLU_82                 2313 bp ds-DNA     circular     30-AUG-2024
DEFINITION  .
FEATURES             Location/Qualifiers
     misc_feature    1..19
                     /label="upstream region"
                     /ApEinfo_revcolor="#9eafd2"
                     /ApEinfo_fwdcolor="#9eafd2"
     promoter ID ... 20..39
                     /label=">skpp-1927-F_sk20mer-7128"
                     /ApEinfo_revcolor="#f58a5e"
                     /ApEinfo_fwdcolor="#f58a5e"
     misc_feature    complement(40..69)
                     /label="R primer binding"
                     /ApEinfo_revcolor="#d6b295"
                     /ApEinfo_fwdcolor="#d6b295"
     misc_feature    235..300
                     /label="downstream region"
                     /ApEinfo_revcolor="#9eafd2"
                     /ApEinfo_fwdcolor="#9eafd2"
     primer_bind     complement(357..373)
                     /label="M13 rev"
                     /ApEinfo_revcolor="#c7b0e3"
                     /ApEinfo_fwdcolor="#c7b0e3"
     ORI             complement(545..1133)
                     /label="ColE1"
                     /ApEinfo_revcolor="#c6c9d1"
                     /ApEinfo_fwdcolor="#c6c9d1"
     terminator      1266..1360
                     /label="lambda t0 terminator"
                     /ApEinfo_revcolor="#faac61"
                     /ApEinfo_fwdcolor="#faac61"
     CDS             complement(1381..2040)
                     /label="cat"
                     /ApEinfo_revcolor="#ffef86"
                     /ApEinfo_fwdcolor="#ffef86"
     promoter        complement(2041..2143)
                     /label="Pcat"
                     /ApEinfo_revcolor="#9eafd2"
                     /ApEinfo_fwdcolor="#9eafd2"
     primer_bind     2245..2261
                     /label="M13 fwd"
                     /ApEinfo_revcolor="#d59687"
                     /ApEinfo_fwdcolor="#d59687"
ORIGIN
        1 GTGACTCAGG TCTCACGTAC CTATAGGTAG CTGGGGAGCG TTCCGCAGCC ACACGCCGTG
       61 TGAAGCTGGA AGCGCTCTCA CCCCGGTTCA CTGCGCTTAG CCCCCACGTT CGCTCACTTC
      121 GTGTAGCTCT TTGGCCCCGA GGGGGCGCTG CGCCTGCGGC CCGGCGAAGC CGGTTCCGCG
      181 GCCCCGGCTG GTGGAAGAGC TCTCACCCCG GTTCACTGCG GGTAGCATAG GGCGAATGTG
      241 AGACCGGGAT TCACATTGGA TACGAGATCC GTAGATTGAT AAGAGGACAC GGAATATCCC
      301 AGGCTAGGTG GAGGCTCAGT GATGATAAGT CTGCGATGGT GGATGCATGT GTCATGGTCA
      361 TAGCTGTTTC CTGTGTGAAA TTGTTATCCG CTCAGAGGGC ACAATCCTAT TCCGCGCTAT
      421 CCGACAATCT CCAAGACATT AGGTGGAGTT CAGTTCGGCG TATGGCATAT GTCGCTGGAA
      481 AGAACATGTG AGCAAAAGGC CAGCAAAAGG CCAGGAACCG TAAAAAGGCC GCGTTGCTGG
      541 CGTTTTTCCA TAGGCTCCGC CCCCCTGACG AGCATCACAA AAATCGACGC TCAAGTCAGA
      601 GGTGGCGAAA CCCGACAGGA CTATAAAGAT ACCAGGCGTT TCCCCCTGGA AGCTCCCTCG
      661 TGCGCTCTCC TGTTCCGACC CTGCCGCTTA CCGGATACCT GTCCGCCTTT CTCCCTTCGG
      721 GAAGCGTGGC GCTTTCTCAT AGCTCACGCT GTAGGTATCT CAGTTCGGTG TAGGTCGTTC
      781 GCTCCAAGCT GGGCTGTGTG CACGAACCCC CCGTTCAGCC CGACCGCTGC GCCTTATCCG
      841 GTAACTATCG TCTTGAGTCC AACCCGGTAA GACACGACTT ATCGCCACTG GCAGCAGCCA
      901 CTGGTAACAG GATTAGCAGA GCGAGGTATG TAGGCGGTGC TACAGAGTTC TTGAAGTGGT
      961 GGCCTAACTA CGGCTACACT AGAAGAACAG TATTTGGTAT CTGCGCTCTG CTGAAGCCAG
     1021 TTACCTTCGG AAAAAGAGTT GGTAGCTCTT GATCCGGCAA ACAAACCACC GCTGGTAGCG
     1081 GTGGTTTTTT TGTTTGCAAG CAGCAGATTA CGCGCAGAAA AAAAGGATCT CAAGAAGATC
     1141 CTTTGATCTT TTCTACGGGG TCTGACGCTC TATTCAACAA AGCCGCCGTC CCGTCAAGTC
     1201 AGCGTAAATG GGTAGGGGGC TTCAAATCGT CCCCCCATAC GATATAAGTT GTTACTAGTG
     1261 CTTGGATTCT CACCAATAAA AAACGCCCGG CGGCAACCGA GCGTTCTGAA CAAATCCAGA
     1321 TGGAGTTCTG AGGTCATTAC TGGATCTATC AACAGGAGTC CAAGCGAGCT CGATATCAAA
     1381 TTACGCCCCG CCCTGCCACT CATCGCAGTA CTGTTGTAAT TCATTAAGCA TTCTGCCGAC
     1441 ATGGAAGCCA TCACAAACGG CATGATGAAC CTGAATCGCC AGCGGCATCA GCACCTTGTC
     1501 GCCTTGCGTA TAATATTTGC CCATGGTGAA AACGGGGGCG AAGAAGTTGT CCATATTGGC
     1561 CACGTTTAAA TCAAAACTGG TGAAACTCAC CCAGGGATTG GCTGAGACGA AAAACATATT
     1621 CTCAATAAAC CCTTTAGGGA AATAGGCCAG GTTTTCACCG TAACACGCCA CATCTTGCGA
     1681 ATATATGTGT AGAAACTGCC GGAAATCGTC GTGGTATTCA CTCCAGAGCG ATGAAAACGT
     1741 TTCAGTTTGC TCATGGAAAA CGGTGTAACA AGGGTGAACA CTATCCCATA TCACCAGCTC
     1801 ACCGTCTTTC ATTGCCATAC GAAATTCCGG ATGAGCATTC ATCAGGCGGG CAAGAATGTG
     1861 AATAAAGGCC GGATAAAACT TGTGCTTATT TTTCTTTACG GTCTTTAAAA AGGCCGTAAT
     1921 ATCCAGCTGA ACGGTCTGGT TATAGGTACA TTGAGCAACT GACTGAAATG CCTCAAAATG
     1981 TTCTTTACGA TGCCATTGGG ATATATCAAC GGTGGTATAT CCAGTGATTT TTTTCTCCAT
     2041 TTTAGCTTCC TTAGCTCCTG AAAATCTCGA TAACTCAAAA AATACGCCCG GTAGTGATCT
     2101 TATTTCATTA TGGTGAAAGT TGGAACCTCT TACGTGCCGA TCAACGTCTC ATTGATACCT
     2161 GAAACAAAAC CCATCGTACG GCCAAGGAAG TCTCCAATAA CTGTGATCCA CCACAAGCGC
     2221 CAGGGTTTTC CCAGTCACGA CGTTGTAAAA CGACGGCCAG TCATGCATAA TCCGCACGCA
     2281 TCTGGAATAA GGAAGTGCCA TTCCGCCTGA CCT
//
