# Supplementary material for: A scalable transposon mutagenesis system for non-model bacteria
Source: bioRxiv preprint, doi:10.64898/2025.12.22.696024, version 1 (2025-12-23)
Supplement: Plasmid sequences [file 696024_file12.zip › Plasmid sequences/Promoter part plasmids/pGLU_96.gb]

LOCUS       pGLU_96                 2313 bp ds-DNA     circular     08-APR-2024
DEFINITION  .
FEATURES             Location/Qualifiers
     misc_feature    1..19
                     /label="upstream region"
                     /ApEinfo_revcolor="#9eafd2"
                     /ApEinfo_fwdcolor="#9eafd2"
     RS421_promot... complement(20..184)
                     /label=14143
                     /ApEinfo_revcolor="#f58a5e"
                     /ApEinfo_fwdcolor="#f58a5e"
     miscellaneous   185..214
                     /label="Himar_LE"
                     /ApEinfo_revcolor="#faac61"
                     /ApEinfo_fwdcolor="#faac61"
     miscellaneous   complement(185..214)
                     /label="Himar_RE"
                     /ApEinfo_revcolor="#faac61"
                     /ApEinfo_fwdcolor="#faac61"
     misc_feature    215..244
                     /label="F primer binding"
                     /ApEinfo_revcolor="#d6b295"
                     /ApEinfo_fwdcolor="#d6b295"
     promoter ID ... 245..264
                     /label=">skpp-1941-F_sk20mer-3414"
                     /ApEinfo_revcolor="#f58a5e"
                     /ApEinfo_fwdcolor="#f58a5e"
     misc_feature    265..300
                     /label="downstream region"
                     /ApEinfo_revcolor="#9eafd2"
                     /ApEinfo_fwdcolor="#9eafd2"
     primer_bind     complement(357..373)
                     /label="M13 rev"
                     /ApEinfo_revcolor="#c7b0e3"
                     /ApEinfo_fwdcolor="#c7b0e3"
     ORI             complement(545..1133)
                     /label="ColE1"
                     /ApEinfo_revcolor="#c6c9d1"
                     /ApEinfo_fwdcolor="#c6c9d1"
     terminator      1266..1360
                     /label="lambda t0 terminator"
                     /ApEinfo_revcolor="#faac61"
                     /ApEinfo_fwdcolor="#faac61"
     CDS             complement(1381..2040)
                     /label="cat"
                     /ApEinfo_revcolor="#ffef86"
                     /ApEinfo_fwdcolor="#ffef86"
     promoter        complement(2041..2143)
                     /label="Pcat"
                     /ApEinfo_revcolor="#9eafd2"
                     /ApEinfo_fwdcolor="#9eafd2"
     primer_bind     2245..2261
                     /label="M13 fwd"
                     /ApEinfo_revcolor="#d59687"
                     /ApEinfo_fwdcolor="#d59687"
ORIGIN
        1 GTATCGCAGG TCTCACCATA CCTTCCTCAA CCGCAAGGGG GTGAGAGGCA CTCACTCCAT
       61 AAGTTCCTTT ATCACCCATA CTATCAATTT TTTGCTTAAC ACTGTCTTTT ATTTTATTGA
      121 AAGAACAGGA TACCCCGATA CCCCCCATTA AGCTGACTAT CAAACAGAAA AGAATTATCT
      181 TCTTTAACAG GTTGGATGAT AAGTCCCCGG TCTAGGGTCA CGCGTAGGAC GCGTCGAGTA
      241 GGGTGGGGAC TTAGGCCGTA CATACGTATG AGACCGTCAG GCACGATCGA GCATGCTAGA
      301 AGGCTAGGTG GAGGCTCAGT GATGATAAGT CTGCGATGGT GGATGCATGT GTCATGGTCA
      361 TAGCTGTTTC CTGTGTGAAA TTGTTATCCG CTCAGAGGGC ACAATCCTAT TCCGCGCTAT
      421 CCGACAATCT CCAAGACATT AGGTGGAGTT CAGTTCGGCG TATGGCATAT GTCGCTGGAA
      481 AGAACATGTG AGCAAAAGGC CAGCAAAAGG CCAGGAACCG TAAAAAGGCC GCGTTGCTGG
      541 CGTTTTTCCA TAGGCTCCGC CCCCCTGACG AGCATCACAA AAATCGACGC TCAAGTCAGA
      601 GGTGGCGAAA CCCGACAGGA CTATAAAGAT ACCAGGCGTT TCCCCCTGGA AGCTCCCTCG
      661 TGCGCTCTCC TGTTCCGACC CTGCCGCTTA CCGGATACCT GTCCGCCTTT CTCCCTTCGG
      721 GAAGCGTGGC GCTTTCTCAT AGCTCACGCT GTAGGTATCT CAGTTCGGTG TAGGTCGTTC
      781 GCTCCAAGCT GGGCTGTGTG CACGAACCCC CCGTTCAGCC CGACCGCTGC GCCTTATCCG
      841 GTAACTATCG TCTTGAGTCC AACCCGGTAA GACACGACTT ATCGCCACTG GCAGCAGCCA
      901 CTGGTAACAG GATTAGCAGA GCGAGGTATG TAGGCGGTGC TACAGAGTTC TTGAAGTGGT
      961 GGCCTAACTA CGGCTACACT AGAAGAACAG TATTTGGTAT CTGCGCTCTG CTGAAGCCAG
     1021 TTACCTTCGG AAAAAGAGTT GGTAGCTCTT GATCCGGCAA ACAAACCACC GCTGGTAGCG
     1081 GTGGTTTTTT TGTTTGCAAG CAGCAGATTA CGCGCAGAAA AAAAGGATCT CAAGAAGATC
     1141 CTTTGATCTT TTCTACGGGG TCTGACGCTC TATTCAACAA AGCCGCCGTC CCGTCAAGTC
     1201 AGCGTAAATG GGTAGGGGGC TTCAAATCGT CCCCCCATAC GATATAAGTT GTTACTAGTG
     1261 CTTGGATTCT CACCAATAAA AAACGCCCGG CGGCAACCGA GCGTTCTGAA CAAATCCAGA
     1321 TGGAGTTCTG AGGTCATTAC TGGATCTATC AACAGGAGTC CAAGCGAGCT CGATATCAAA
     1381 TTACGCCCCG CCCTGCCACT CATCGCAGTA CTGTTGTAAT TCATTAAGCA TTCTGCCGAC
     1441 ATGGAAGCCA TCACAAACGG CATGATGAAC CTGAATCGCC AGCGGCATCA GCACCTTGTC
     1501 GCCTTGCGTA TAATATTTGC CCATGGTGAA AACGGGGGCG AAGAAGTTGT CCATATTGGC
     1561 CACGTTTAAA TCAAAACTGG TGAAACTCAC CCAGGGATTG GCTGAGACGA AAAACATATT
     1621 CTCAATAAAC CCTTTAGGGA AATAGGCCAG GTTTTCACCG TAACACGCCA CATCTTGCGA
     1681 ATATATGTGT AGAAACTGCC GGAAATCGTC GTGGTATTCA CTCCAGAGCG ATGAAAACGT
     1741 TTCAGTTTGC TCATGGAAAA CGGTGTAACA AGGGTGAACA CTATCCCATA TCACCAGCTC
     1801 ACCGTCTTTC ATTGCCATAC GAAATTCCGG ATGAGCATTC ATCAGGCGGG CAAGAATGTG
     1861 AATAAAGGCC GGATAAAACT TGTGCTTATT TTTCTTTACG GTCTTTAAAA AGGCCGTAAT
     1921 ATCCAGCTGA ACGGTCTGGT TATAGGTACA TTGAGCAACT GACTGAAATG CCTCAAAATG
     1981 TTCTTTACGA TGCCATTGGG ATATATCAAC GGTGGTATAT CCAGTGATTT TTTTCTCCAT
     2041 TTTAGCTTCC TTAGCTCCTG AAAATCTCGA TAACTCAAAA AATACGCCCG GTAGTGATCT
     2101 TATTTCATTA TGGTGAAAGT TGGAACCTCT TACGTGCCGA TCAACGTCTC ATTGATACCT
     2161 GAAACAAAAC CCATCGTACG GCCAAGGAAG TCTCCAATAA CTGTGATCCA CCACAAGCGC
     2221 CAGGGTTTTC CCAGTCACGA CGTTGTAAAA CGACGGCCAG TCATGCATAA TCCGCACGCA
     2281 TCTGGAATAA GGAAGTGCCA TTCCGCCTGA CCT
//
