# Supplementary material for: A scalable transposon mutagenesis system for non-model bacteria
Source: bioRxiv preprint, doi:10.64898/2025.12.22.696024, version 1 (2025-12-23)
Supplement: Plasmid sequences [file 696024_file12.zip › Plasmid sequences/Promoter part plasmids/pGLU_65.gb]

LOCUS       pGLU_65                 3057 bp ds-DNA     circular     08-NOV-2024
DEFINITION  Paac3-Ia_abr in pUCIDT-Kan GoldenGate
SOURCE      Integrated DNA Technologies
COMMENT     Imported using the Genbank importer. File name: 463326279.gb
FEATURES             Location/Qualifiers
     misc_feature    483..501
                     /label="upstream region"
                     /ApEinfo_revcolor="#9eafd2"
                     /ApEinfo_fwdcolor="#9eafd2"
     promoter ID ... 502..521
                     /label=">skpp-1910-F_sk20mer-66"
                     /ApEinfo_revcolor="#f58a5e"
                     /ApEinfo_fwdcolor="#f58a5e"
     Primer site     522..551
                     /label="R-skpp-asm-15-mer-2x"
                     /ApEinfo_revcolor="#f58a5e"
                     /ApEinfo_fwdcolor="#f58a5e"
     misc_feature    complement(522..551)
                     /label="R primer binding"
                     /ApEinfo_revcolor="#d6b295"
                     /ApEinfo_fwdcolor="#d6b295"
     prokaryote p... 552..768
                     /label="Paac(3)-Ia"
                     /ApEinfo_revcolor="#faac61"
                     /ApEinfo_fwdcolor="#faac61"
     misc_feature    769..834
                     /label="downstream region"
                     /ApEinfo_revcolor="#9eafd2"
                     /ApEinfo_fwdcolor="#9eafd2"
     rep_origin      1285..1873
                     /label="ori"
                     /ApEinfo_revcolor="#f58a5e"
                     /ApEinfo_fwdcolor="#f58a5e"
     gene            2044..2859
                     /label="Kanamycin"
                     /ApEinfo_revcolor="#ff9ccd"
                     /ApEinfo_fwdcolor="#ff9ccd"
                     /function="Drug Resistance"
ORIGIN
        1 tcgcgcgttt cggtgatgac ggtgaaaacc tctgacacat gcagctcccg agaacggtca
       61 cagcttgtct gtaagcggat gccgggagca gacaagcccg tcagggcgcg tcagcgggtg
      121 ttggcgggtg tcggggctgg cttaactatg cggcatcaga gcagattgta ctgagagtgc
      181 accaaatgcg gtgtgaaata ccgcacagat gcgtaaggag aaaataccgc atcaggcgcc
      241 attcgccatt caggctgcgc aactgttggg aagggcgatc ggtgcgggcc tcatcgctat
      301 tacgccagct ggcgaaaggg ggatgtgctg caaggcgatt aagttgggta acgccagggt
      361 tttcccagtc acgacgttgt aaaacgacgg ccagtgcaac gcgatgacga tggatagcga
      421 ttcatcgatg agctgacccg atcgccgccg ccggagggtt gcgtttaaga cgggcgacag
      481 atgtgactca ggtctcacgt agggtagtcg tgaggtgaac tgttccgcag ccacacgccg
      541 tgtgaagctg gttgacataa gcctgttcgg ttcgtaaact gtaatgcaag tagcgtatgc
      601 gctcacgcaa ctggtccaga accttgaccg aacgcagcgg tggtaacggc gcagtggcgg
      661 ttttcatggc ttgttatgac tgtttttttg tacagtctat gcctcgggca tccaagcagc
      721 aagcgcgtta cgccgtgggt cgatgtttga tgttatggag cagcaacgaa tgtgagaccg
      781 ggattcacat tggatacgag atccgtagat tgataagagg acacggaata tcccatcagt
      841 tctggaccag cgagctgtgc tgcgactcgt ggcgtaatca tggtcatagc tgtttcctgt
      901 gtgaaattgt tatccgctca caattccaca caacatacga gccggaagca taaagtgtaa
      961 agcctggggt gcctaatgag tgagctaact cacattaatt gcgttgcgct cactgcccgc
     1021 tttccagtcg ggaaacctgt cgtgccagct gcattaatga atcggccaac gcgcggggag
     1081 aggcggtttg cgtattgggc gctcttccgc ttcctcgctc actgactcgc tgcgctcggt
     1141 cgttcggctg cggcgagcgg tatcagctca ctcaaaggcg gtaatacggt tatccacaga
     1201 atcaggggat aacgcaggaa agaacatgtg agcaaaaggc cagcaaaagg ccaggaaccg
     1261 taaaaaggcc gcgttgctgg cgtttttcca taggctccgc ccccctgacg agcatcacaa
     1321 aaatcgacgc tcaagtcaga ggtggcgaaa cccgacagga ctataaagat accaggcgtt
     1381 tccccctgga agctccctcg tgcgctctcc tgttccgacc ctgtcgctta ccggatacct
     1441 gtccgccttt ctcccttcgg gaagcgtggc gctttctcat agctcacgct gtaggtatct
     1501 cagttcggtg taggtcgttc gctccaagct gggctgtgtg cacgaacccc ccgttcagcc
     1561 cgaccgctgc gccttatccg gtaactatcg tcttgagtcc aacccggtaa gacacgactt
     1621 atcgccactg gcagcagcca ctggtaacag gattagcaga gcgaggtatg taggcggtgc
     1681 tacagagttc ttgaagtggt ggcctaacta cggctacact agaagaacag tatttggtat
     1741 ctgcgctctg ctgaagccag ttaccttcgg aaaaagagtt ggtagctctt gatccggcaa
     1801 acaaaccacc gctggtagcg gtggtttttt tgtttgcaag cagcagatta cgcgcagaaa
     1861 aaaaggatct caagaagatc ctttgatctt ttctacgggg tctgacgctc agtggaacga
     1921 aaactcacgt taagggattt tggtcatgag attatcaaaa aggatcttca cctagatcct
     1981 tttaaattaa aaatgaagtt ttaaatcaat ctaaagtata tatgagtaaa cttggtctga
     2041 cagttagaaa aactcatcga gcatcaagtg aaactgcaat ttattcatat caggattatc
     2101 aataccatat ttttgaaaaa gccgtttctg taatgaagga gaaaactcac cgaggcagtt
     2161 ccataggatg gcaagatcct ggtatcggtc tgcgattccg actcgtccaa catcaataca
     2221 acctattaat ttcccctcgt caaaaataag gttatcaagt gagaaatcac catgagtgac
     2281 gactgaatcc ggtgagaatg gcaagagttt atgcatttct ttccagactt gttcaacagg
     2341 ccagccatta cgctcgtcat caaaatcact cgcaccaacc aaaccgttat tcattcgtga
     2401 ttgcgcctga gcgaaacgaa atacgcgatc gccgttaaaa ggacaattac aaacaggaat
     2461 cgaatgcaac cggcgcagga acactgccag cgcatcaaca atattttcac ctgaatcagg
     2521 atattcttct aatacctgga atgctgtttt ccctgggatc gcagtggtga gtaaccatgc
     2581 atcatcagga gtacggataa aatgcttgat ggtcggaaga ggcataaatt ccgtcagcca
     2641 gtttagcctg accatctcat ctgtaacatc attggcaacg ctacctttgc catgtttcag
     2701 aaacaactct ggcgcatcgg gcttcccata caatcgatag attgtcgcac ctgattgccc
     2761 gacattatcg cgagcccatt tatacccata taaatcagca tccatgttgg aatttaatcg
     2821 cggcttcaag caagacgttt cccgttgaat atggctcatt ttagcttcct tagctcctga
     2881 aaatctcgat aactcaaaaa atacgcccgg tagtgatctt atttcattat ggtgaaagtt
     2941 ggaacctctt acgtgccgat cacacatttc cccgaaaagt gccacctgac gtctaagaaa
     3001 ccattattat catgacatta acctataaaa ataggcgtat cacgaggccc ttttgtc
//
