# Supplementary material for: A scalable transposon mutagenesis system for non-model bacteria
Source: bioRxiv preprint, doi:10.64898/2025.12.22.696024, version 1 (2025-12-23)
Supplement: Plasmid sequences [file 696024_file12.zip › Plasmid sequences/Promoter part plasmids/pGLU_110.gb]

LOCUS       pGLU_110                2313 bp ds-DNA     circular     16-MAY-2024
DEFINITION  .
FEATURES             Location/Qualifiers
     RS421_promot... complement(20..184)
                     /label=13388
                     /ApEinfo_revcolor="#f58a5e"
                     /ApEinfo_fwdcolor="#f58a5e"
     miscellaneous   185..203
                     /label="Tn5_LE"
                     /ApEinfo_revcolor="#faac61"
                     /ApEinfo_fwdcolor="#faac61"
     miscellaneous   complement(185..203)
                     /label="Tn5_RE"
                     /ApEinfo_revcolor="#faac61"
                     /ApEinfo_fwdcolor="#faac61"
     misc_feature    204..233
                     /label="F primer binding"
                     /ApEinfo_revcolor="#d6b295"
                     /ApEinfo_fwdcolor="#d6b295"
     promoter ID ... 234..253
                     /label=">skpp-1958-F_sk20mer-638"
                     /ApEinfo_revcolor="#f58a5e"
                     /ApEinfo_fwdcolor="#f58a5e"
     primer_bind     complement(357..373)
                     /label="M13 rev"
                     /ApEinfo_revcolor="#c7b0e3"
                     /ApEinfo_fwdcolor="#c7b0e3"
     ORI             complement(545..1133)
                     /label="ColE1"
                     /ApEinfo_revcolor="#c6c9d1"
                     /ApEinfo_fwdcolor="#c6c9d1"
     terminator      1266..1360
                     /label="lambda t0 terminator"
                     /ApEinfo_revcolor="#faac61"
                     /ApEinfo_fwdcolor="#faac61"
     CDS             complement(1381..2040)
                     /label="cat"
                     /ApEinfo_revcolor="#ffef86"
                     /ApEinfo_fwdcolor="#ffef86"
     promoter        complement(2041..2143)
                     /label="Pcat"
                     /ApEinfo_revcolor="#9eafd2"
                     /ApEinfo_fwdcolor="#9eafd2"
     primer_bind     2245..2261
                     /label="M13 fwd"
                     /ApEinfo_revcolor="#d59687"
                     /ApEinfo_fwdcolor="#d59687"
ORIGIN
        1 GTATCGCAGG TCTCATCATT TGGATTAAGC AATAATATAC TACAGTAGAT GCATTGTCGA
       61 AACGCACCTT TTAATACCTC CTCGTAGCAT ATGAGAACTA CAGGATTACT AACTCGTATT
      121 AATATGTATA TTATTACTGC CGCATAACGA TTACAAAATT ACACAAAAAA ATATATCTAA
      181 CAAACTGTCT CTTATACACA TCTGGGTCAC GCGTAGGACG CGTCGAGTAG GGTGCGTTGG
      241 CACGTGTTAG TATCGTATGA GACCGTCAGA CACGATCGAG CATGCTAGTC GATATCGAGA
      301 AGGCTAGGTG GAGGCTCAGT GATGATAAGT CTGCGATGGT GGATGCATGT GTCATGGTCA
      361 TAGCTGTTTC CTGTGTGAAA TTGTTATCCG CTCAGAGGGC ACAATCCTAT TCCGCGCTAT
      421 CCGACAATCT CCAAGACATT AGGTGGAGTT CAGTTCGGCG TATGGCATAT GTCGCTGGAA
      481 AGAACATGTG AGCAAAAGGC CAGCAAAAGG CCAGGAACCG TAAAAAGGCC GCGTTGCTGG
      541 CGTTTTTCCA TAGGCTCCGC CCCCCTGACG AGCATCACAA AAATCGACGC TCAAGTCAGA
      601 GGTGGCGAAA CCCGACAGGA CTATAAAGAT ACCAGGCGTT TCCCCCTGGA AGCTCCCTCG
      661 TGCGCTCTCC TGTTCCGACC CTGCCGCTTA CCGGATACCT GTCCGCCTTT CTCCCTTCGG
      721 GAAGCGTGGC GCTTTCTCAT AGCTCACGCT GTAGGTATCT CAGTTCGGTG TAGGTCGTTC
      781 GCTCCAAGCT GGGCTGTGTG CACGAACCCC CCGTTCAGCC CGACCGCTGC GCCTTATCCG
      841 GTAACTATCG TCTTGAGTCC AACCCGGTAA GACACGACTT ATCGCCACTG GCAGCAGCCA
      901 CTGGTAACAG GATTAGCAGA GCGAGGTATG TAGGCGGTGC TACAGAGTTC TTGAAGTGGT
      961 GGCCTAACTA CGGCTACACT AGAAGAACAG TATTTGGTAT CTGCGCTCTG CTGAAGCCAG
     1021 TTACCTTCGG AAAAAGAGTT GGTAGCTCTT GATCCGGCAA ACAAACCACC GCTGGTAGCG
     1081 GTGGTTTTTT TGTTTGCAAG CAGCAGATTA CGCGCAGAAA AAAAGGATCT CAAGAAGATC
     1141 CTTTGATCTT TTCTACGGGG TCTGACGCTC TATTCAACAA AGCCGCCGTC CCGTCAAGTC
     1201 AGCGTAAATG GGTAGGGGGC TTCAAATCGT CCCCCCATAC GATATAAGTT GTTACTAGTG
     1261 CTTGGATTCT CACCAATAAA AAACGCCCGG CGGCAACCGA GCGTTCTGAA CAAATCCAGA
     1321 TGGAGTTCTG AGGTCATTAC TGGATCTATC AACAGGAGTC CAAGCGAGCT CGATATCAAA
     1381 TTACGCCCCG CCCTGCCACT CATCGCAGTA CTGTTGTAAT TCATTAAGCA TTCTGCCGAC
     1441 ATGGAAGCCA TCACAAACGG CATGATGAAC CTGAATCGCC AGCGGCATCA GCACCTTGTC
     1501 GCCTTGCGTA TAATATTTGC CCATGGTGAA AACGGGGGCG AAGAAGTTGT CCATATTGGC
     1561 CACGTTTAAA TCAAAACTGG TGAAACTCAC CCAGGGATTG GCTGAGACGA AAAACATATT
     1621 CTCAATAAAC CCTTTAGGGA AATAGGCCAG GTTTTCACCG TAACACGCCA CATCTTGCGA
     1681 ATATATGTGT AGAAACTGCC GGAAATCGTC GTGGTATTCA CTCCAGAGCG ATGAAAACGT
     1741 TTCAGTTTGC TCATGGAAAA CGGTGTAACA AGGGTGAACA CTATCCCATA TCACCAGCTC
     1801 ACCGTCTTTC ATTGCCATAC GAAATTCCGG ATGAGCATTC ATCAGGCGGG CAAGAATGTG
     1861 AATAAAGGCC GGATAAAACT TGTGCTTATT TTTCTTTACG GTCTTTAAAA AGGCCGTAAT
     1921 ATCCAGCTGA ACGGTCTGGT TATAGGTACA TTGAGCAACT GACTGAAATG CCTCAAAATG
     1981 TTCTTTACGA TGCCATTGGG ATATATCAAC GGTGGTATAT CCAGTGATTT TTTTCTCCAT
     2041 TTTAGCTTCC TTAGCTCCTG AAAATCTCGA TAACTCAAAA AATACGCCCG GTAGTGATCT
     2101 TATTTCATTA TGGTGAAAGT TGGAACCTCT TACGTGCCGA TCAACGTCTC ATTGATACCT
     2161 GAAACAAAAC CCATCGTACG GCCAAGGAAG TCTCCAATAA CTGTGATCCA CCACAAGCGC
     2221 CAGGGTTTTC CCAGTCACGA CGTTGTAAAA CGACGGCCAG TCATGCATAA TCCGCACGCA
     2281 TCTGGAATAA GGAAGTGCCA TTCCGCCTGA CCT
//
