# Supplementary material for: A scalable transposon mutagenesis system for non-model bacteria
Source: bioRxiv preprint, doi:10.64898/2025.12.22.696024, version 1 (2025-12-23)
Supplement: Plasmid sequences [file 696024_file12.zip › Plasmid sequences/Promoter part plasmids/pGLU_100.gb]

LOCUS       pGLU_100                2313 bp ds-DNA     circular     08-APR-2024
DEFINITION  .
FEATURES             Location/Qualifiers
     misc_feature    1..19
                     /label="upstream region"
                     /ApEinfo_revcolor="#9eafd2"
                     /ApEinfo_fwdcolor="#9eafd2"
     miscellaneous   185..214
                     /label="Himar_LE"
                     /ApEinfo_revcolor="#faac61"
                     /ApEinfo_fwdcolor="#faac61"
     miscellaneous   complement(185..214)
                     /label="Himar_RE"
                     /ApEinfo_revcolor="#faac61"
                     /ApEinfo_fwdcolor="#faac61"
     misc_feature    215..244
                     /label="F primer binding"
                     /ApEinfo_revcolor="#d6b295"
                     /ApEinfo_fwdcolor="#d6b295"
     misc_feature    245..264
                     /label=">skpp-1950-F_sk20mer-3189"
                     /ApEinfo_revcolor="#f58a5e"
                     /ApEinfo_fwdcolor="#f58a5e"
     misc_feature    265..300
                     /label="downstream region"
                     /ApEinfo_revcolor="#9eafd2"
                     /ApEinfo_fwdcolor="#9eafd2"
     primer_bind     complement(357..373)
                     /label="M13 rev"
                     /ApEinfo_revcolor="#c7b0e3"
                     /ApEinfo_fwdcolor="#c7b0e3"
     ORI             complement(545..1133)
                     /label="ColE1"
                     /ApEinfo_revcolor="#c6c9d1"
                     /ApEinfo_fwdcolor="#c6c9d1"
     terminator      1266..1360
                     /label="lambda t0 terminator"
                     /ApEinfo_revcolor="#faac61"
                     /ApEinfo_fwdcolor="#faac61"
     CDS             complement(1381..2040)
                     /label="cat"
                     /ApEinfo_revcolor="#ffef86"
                     /ApEinfo_fwdcolor="#ffef86"
     promoter        complement(2041..2143)
                     /label="Pcat"
                     /ApEinfo_revcolor="#9eafd2"
                     /ApEinfo_fwdcolor="#9eafd2"
     primer_bind     2245..2261
                     /label="M13 fwd"
                     /ApEinfo_revcolor="#d59687"
                     /ApEinfo_fwdcolor="#d59687"
ORIGIN
        1 GTATCGCAGG TCTCACCATC GCCCTATGCT ACCCGCAGTG AACCGGGGTG AGAGCTCTTC
       61 CACCAGCCGG GGCCGCGGAA CCGGCTTCGC CGGGCCGCAG GCGCAGCGCC CCCTCGGGGC
      121 CAAAGAGCTA CACGAAGTGA GCGAACGTGG GGGCTAAGCG CAGTGAACCG GGGTGAGAGC
      181 GCTTTAACAG GTTGGATGAT AAGTCCCCGG TCTAGGGTCA CGCGTAGGAC GCGTCGAGTA
      241 GGGTCGCTCT TAATGGTCCG GAAGCGTATG AGACCGTCAG GCACGATCGA GCATGCTAGA
      301 AGGCTAGGTG GAGGCTCAGT GATGATAAGT CTGCGATGGT GGATGCATGT GTCATGGTCA
      361 TAGCTGTTTC CTGTGTGAAA TTGTTATCCG CTCAGAGGGC ACAATCCTAT TCCGCGCTAT
      421 CCGACAATCT CCAAGACATT AGGTGGAGTT CAGTTCGGCG TATGGCATAT GTCGCTGGAA
      481 AGAACATGTG AGCAAAAGGC CAGCAAAAGG CCAGGAACCG TAAAAAGGCC GCGTTGCTGG
      541 CGTTTTTCCA TAGGCTCCGC CCCCCTGACG AGCATCACAA AAATCGACGC TCAAGTCAGA
      601 GGTGGCGAAA CCCGACAGGA CTATAAAGAT ACCAGGCGTT TCCCCCTGGA AGCTCCCTCG
      661 TGCGCTCTCC TGTTCCGACC CTGCCGCTTA CCGGATACCT GTCCGCCTTT CTCCCTTCGG
      721 GAAGCGTGGC GCTTTCTCAT AGCTCACGCT GTAGGTATCT CAGTTCGGTG TAGGTCGTTC
      781 GCTCCAAGCT GGGCTGTGTG CACGAACCCC CCGTTCAGCC CGACCGCTGC GCCTTATCCG
      841 GTAACTATCG TCTTGAGTCC AACCCGGTAA GACACGACTT ATCGCCACTG GCAGCAGCCA
      901 CTGGTAACAG GATTAGCAGA GCGAGGTATG TAGGCGGTGC TACAGAGTTC TTGAAGTGGT
      961 GGCCTAACTA CGGCTACACT AGAAGAACAG TATTTGGTAT CTGCGCTCTG CTGAAGCCAG
     1021 TTACCTTCGG AAAAAGAGTT GGTAGCTCTT GATCCGGCAA ACAAACCACC GCTGGTAGCG
     1081 GTGGTTTTTT TGTTTGCAAG CAGCAGATTA CGCGCAGAAA AAAAGGATCT CAAGAAGATC
     1141 CTTTGATCTT TTCTACGGGG TCTGACGCTC TATTCAACAA AGCCGCCGTC CCGTCAAGTC
     1201 AGCGTAAATG GGTAGGGGGC TTCAAATCGT CCCCCCATAC GATATAAGTT GTTACTAGTG
     1261 CTTGGATTCT CACCAATAAA AAACGCCCGG CGGCAACCGA GCGTTCTGAA CAAATCCAGA
     1321 TGGAGTTCTG AGGTCATTAC TGGATCTATC AACAGGAGTC CAAGCGAGCT CGATATCAAA
     1381 TTACGCCCCG CCCTGCCACT CATCGCAGTA CTGTTGTAAT TCATTAAGCA TTCTGCCGAC
     1441 ATGGAAGCCA TCACAAACGG CATGATGAAC CTGAATCGCC AGCGGCATCA GCACCTTGTC
     1501 GCCTTGCGTA TAATATTTGC CCATGGTGAA AACGGGGGCG AAGAAGTTGT CCATATTGGC
     1561 CACGTTTAAA TCAAAACTGG TGAAACTCAC CCAGGGATTG GCTGAGACGA AAAACATATT
     1621 CTCAATAAAC CCTTTAGGGA AATAGGCCAG GTTTTCACCG TAACACGCCA CATCTTGCGA
     1681 ATATATGTGT AGAAACTGCC GGAAATCGTC GTGGTATTCA CTCCAGAGCG ATGAAAACGT
     1741 TTCAGTTTGC TCATGGAAAA CGGTGTAACA AGGGTGAACA CTATCCCATA TCACCAGCTC
     1801 ACCGTCTTTC ATTGCCATAC GAAATTCCGG ATGAGCATTC ATCAGGCGGG CAAGAATGTG
     1861 AATAAAGGCC GGATAAAACT TGTGCTTATT TTTCTTTACG GTCTTTAAAA AGGCCGTAAT
     1921 ATCCAGCTGA ACGGTCTGGT TATAGGTACA TTGAGCAACT GACTGAAATG CCTCAAAATG
     1981 TTCTTTACGA TGCCATTGGG ATATATCAAC GGTGGTATAT CCAGTGATTT TTTTCTCCAT
     2041 TTTAGCTTCC TTAGCTCCTG AAAATCTCGA TAACTCAAAA AATACGCCCG GTAGTGATCT
     2101 TATTTCATTA TGGTGAAAGT TGGAACCTCT TACGTGCCGA TCAACGTCTC ATTGATACCT
     2161 GAAACAAAAC CCATCGTACG GCCAAGGAAG TCTCCAATAA CTGTGATCCA CCACAAGCGC
     2221 CAGGGTTTTC CCAGTCACGA CGTTGTAAAA CGACGGCCAG TCATGCATAA TCCGCACGCA
     2281 TCTGGAATAA GGAAGTGCCA TTCCGCCTGA CCT
//
