# Supplementary material for: A scalable transposon mutagenesis system for non-model bacteria
Source: bioRxiv preprint, doi:10.64898/2025.12.22.696024, version 1 (2025-12-23)
Supplement: Plasmid sequences [file 696024_file12.zip › Plasmid sequences/Promoter part plasmids/pGLU_75.gb]

LOCUS       pGLU_75                 2313 bp ds-DNA     circular     08-APR-2024
DEFINITION  .
FEATURES             Location/Qualifiers
     misc_feature    1..19
                     /label="upstream region"
                     /ApEinfo_revcolor="#9eafd2"
                     /ApEinfo_fwdcolor="#9eafd2"
     promoter ID ... 20..39
                     /label=">skpp-1920-F_sk20mer-2104"
                     /ApEinfo_revcolor="#f58a5e"
                     /ApEinfo_fwdcolor="#f58a5e"
     misc_feature    complement(40..69)
                     /label="R primer binding"
                     /ApEinfo_revcolor="#d6b295"
                     /ApEinfo_fwdcolor="#d6b295"
     RS421_promot... 70..234
                     /label=13463
                     /ApEinfo_revcolor="#f58a5e"
                     /ApEinfo_fwdcolor="#f58a5e"
     misc_feature    235..300
                     /label="downstream region"
                     /ApEinfo_revcolor="#9eafd2"
                     /ApEinfo_fwdcolor="#9eafd2"
     primer_bind     complement(357..373)
                     /label="M13 rev"
                     /ApEinfo_revcolor="#c7b0e3"
                     /ApEinfo_fwdcolor="#c7b0e3"
     ORI             complement(545..1133)
                     /label="ColE1"
                     /ApEinfo_revcolor="#c6c9d1"
                     /ApEinfo_fwdcolor="#c6c9d1"
     terminator      1266..1360
                     /label="lambda t0 terminator"
                     /ApEinfo_revcolor="#faac61"
                     /ApEinfo_fwdcolor="#faac61"
     CDS             complement(1381..2040)
                     /label="cat"
                     /ApEinfo_revcolor="#ffef86"
                     /ApEinfo_fwdcolor="#ffef86"
     promoter        complement(2041..2143)
                     /label="Pcat"
                     /ApEinfo_revcolor="#9eafd2"
                     /ApEinfo_fwdcolor="#9eafd2"
     primer_bind     2245..2261
                     /label="M13 fwd"
                     /ApEinfo_revcolor="#d59687"
                     /ApEinfo_fwdcolor="#d59687"
ORIGIN
        1 GTGACTCAGG TCTCACGTAT GTAGTAGCGG TTATTGCGCG TTCCGCAGCC ACACGCCGTG
       61 TGAAGCTGGT TATAGATTTT CAGCCCCTTC CCTTGTAGGG AAGGGATTGG GGTTAGGTTC
      121 CGTCGAGTTC ACGTTAAGTT AATACTGTTC AGAAAAGGGT AAACCTGCCG AGCTAGGCGG
      181 GAGAGAATGA ACATTACAGT GAACAGTTGC CCATTGCCTA AGGAAAATTT AGTAAATGTG
      241 AGACCGGGAT TCACATTGGA TACGAGATCC GTAGATTGAT AAGAGGACAC GGAATATCCC
      301 AGGCTAGGTG GAGGCTCAGT GATGATAAGT CTGCGATGGT GGATGCATGT GTCATGGTCA
      361 TAGCTGTTTC CTGTGTGAAA TTGTTATCCG CTCAGAGGGC ACAATCCTAT TCCGCGCTAT
      421 CCGACAATCT CCAAGACATT AGGTGGAGTT CAGTTCGGCG TATGGCATAT GTCGCTGGAA
      481 AGAACATGTG AGCAAAAGGC CAGCAAAAGG CCAGGAACCG TAAAAAGGCC GCGTTGCTGG
      541 CGTTTTTCCA TAGGCTCCGC CCCCCTGACG AGCATCACAA AAATCGACGC TCAAGTCAGA
      601 GGTGGCGAAA CCCGACAGGA CTATAAAGAT ACCAGGCGTT TCCCCCTGGA AGCTCCCTCG
      661 TGCGCTCTCC TGTTCCGACC CTGCCGCTTA CCGGATACCT GTCCGCCTTT CTCCCTTCGG
      721 GAAGCGTGGC GCTTTCTCAT AGCTCACGCT GTAGGTATCT CAGTTCGGTG TAGGTCGTTC
      781 GCTCCAAGCT GGGCTGTGTG CACGAACCCC CCGTTCAGCC CGACCGCTGC GCCTTATCCG
      841 GTAACTATCG TCTTGAGTCC AACCCGGTAA GACACGACTT ATCGCCACTG GCAGCAGCCA
      901 CTGGTAACAG GATTAGCAGA GCGAGGTATG TAGGCGGTGC TACAGAGTTC TTGAAGTGGT
      961 GGCCTAACTA CGGCTACACT AGAAGAACAG TATTTGGTAT CTGCGCTCTG CTGAAGCCAG
     1021 TTACCTTCGG AAAAAGAGTT GGTAGCTCTT GATCCGGCAA ACAAACCACC GCTGGTAGCG
     1081 GTGGTTTTTT TGTTTGCAAG CAGCAGATTA CGCGCAGAAA AAAAGGATCT CAAGAAGATC
     1141 CTTTGATCTT TTCTACGGGG TCTGACGCTC TATTCAACAA AGCCGCCGTC CCGTCAAGTC
     1201 AGCGTAAATG GGTAGGGGGC TTCAAATCGT CCCCCCATAC GATATAAGTT GTTACTAGTG
     1261 CTTGGATTCT CACCAATAAA AAACGCCCGG CGGCAACCGA GCGTTCTGAA CAAATCCAGA
     1321 TGGAGTTCTG AGGTCATTAC TGGATCTATC AACAGGAGTC CAAGCGAGCT CGATATCAAA
     1381 TTACGCCCCG CCCTGCCACT CATCGCAGTA CTGTTGTAAT TCATTAAGCA TTCTGCCGAC
     1441 ATGGAAGCCA TCACAAACGG CATGATGAAC CTGAATCGCC AGCGGCATCA GCACCTTGTC
     1501 GCCTTGCGTA TAATATTTGC CCATGGTGAA AACGGGGGCG AAGAAGTTGT CCATATTGGC
     1561 CACGTTTAAA TCAAAACTGG TGAAACTCAC CCAGGGATTG GCTGAGACGA AAAACATATT
     1621 CTCAATAAAC CCTTTAGGGA AATAGGCCAG GTTTTCACCG TAACACGCCA CATCTTGCGA
     1681 ATATATGTGT AGAAACTGCC GGAAATCGTC GTGGTATTCA CTCCAGAGCG ATGAAAACGT
     1741 TTCAGTTTGC TCATGGAAAA CGGTGTAACA AGGGTGAACA CTATCCCATA TCACCAGCTC
     1801 ACCGTCTTTC ATTGCCATAC GAAATTCCGG ATGAGCATTC ATCAGGCGGG CAAGAATGTG
     1861 AATAAAGGCC GGATAAAACT TGTGCTTATT TTTCTTTACG GTCTTTAAAA AGGCCGTAAT
     1921 ATCCAGCTGA ACGGTCTGGT TATAGGTACA TTGAGCAACT GACTGAAATG CCTCAAAATG
     1981 TTCTTTACGA TGCCATTGGG ATATATCAAC GGTGGTATAT CCAGTGATTT TTTTCTCCAT
     2041 TTTAGCTTCC TTAGCTCCTG AAAATCTCGA TAACTCAAAA AATACGCCCG GTAGTGATCT
     2101 TATTTCATTA TGGTGAAAGT TGGAACCTCT TACGTGCCGA TCAACGTCTC ATTGATACCT
     2161 GAAACAAAAC CCATCGTACG GCCAAGGAAG TCTCCAATAA CTGTGATCCA CCACAAGCGC
     2221 CAGGGTTTTC CCAGTCACGA CGTTGTAAAA CGACGGCCAG TCATGCATAA TCCGCACGCA
     2281 TCTGGAATAA GGAAGTGCCA TTCCGCCTGA CCT
//
