# Supplementary material for: A scalable transposon mutagenesis system for non-model bacteria
Source: bioRxiv preprint, doi:10.64898/2025.12.22.696024, version 1 (2025-12-23)
Supplement: Plasmid sequences [file 696024_file12.zip › Plasmid sequences/Promoter part plasmids/pGLU_86.gb]

LOCUS       pGLU_86                 2313 bp ds-DNA     circular     08-APR-2024
DEFINITION  .
FEATURES             Location/Qualifiers
     misc_feature    1..19
                     /label="upstream region"
                     /ApEinfo_revcolor="#9eafd2"
                     /ApEinfo_fwdcolor="#9eafd2"
     misc_feature    complement(20..184)
                     /label="Dummy_[tnp]"
                     /ApEinfo_revcolor="#c6c9d1"
                     /ApEinfo_fwdcolor="#c6c9d1"
     miscellaneous   185..214
                     /label="Himar_LE"
                     /ApEinfo_revcolor="#faac61"
                     /ApEinfo_fwdcolor="#faac61"
     misc_feature    215..244
                     /label="F primer binding"
                     /ApEinfo_revcolor="#d6b295"
                     /ApEinfo_fwdcolor="#d6b295"
     promoter ID ... 245..264
                     /label=">skpp-1931-F_sk20mer-5677"
                     /ApEinfo_revcolor="#f58a5e"
                     /ApEinfo_fwdcolor="#f58a5e"
     misc_feature    265..300
                     /label="downstream region"
                     /ApEinfo_revcolor="#9eafd2"
                     /ApEinfo_fwdcolor="#9eafd2"
     primer_bind     complement(357..373)
                     /label="M13 rev"
                     /ApEinfo_revcolor="#c7b0e3"
                     /ApEinfo_fwdcolor="#c7b0e3"
     ORI             complement(545..1133)
                     /label="ColE1"
                     /ApEinfo_revcolor="#c6c9d1"
                     /ApEinfo_fwdcolor="#c6c9d1"
     terminator      1266..1360
                     /label="lambda t0 terminator"
                     /ApEinfo_revcolor="#faac61"
                     /ApEinfo_fwdcolor="#faac61"
     CDS             complement(1381..2040)
                     /label="cat"
                     /ApEinfo_revcolor="#ffef86"
                     /ApEinfo_fwdcolor="#ffef86"
     promoter        complement(2041..2143)
                     /label="Pcat"
                     /ApEinfo_revcolor="#9eafd2"
                     /ApEinfo_fwdcolor="#9eafd2"
     primer_bind     2245..2261
                     /label="M13 fwd"
                     /ApEinfo_revcolor="#d59687"
                     /ApEinfo_fwdcolor="#d59687"
ORIGIN
        1 GTATCGCAGG TCTCACCATC CTTAGACTTC GTACACTTAC ACCTGCACCG CGCGCATGTG
       61 GAATTAGAGG CGAAGTACGA TCCCTAGACC GACGTACGAT GCAACTGTGT GGATGTGACG
      121 AGCTTCTTTT ATATGCTTCG CCCGCCGGAC CGGCCTCGGC ATGGCGTAGC AGTGCACAAG
      181 CAAATAACAG GTTGGATGAT AAGTCCCCGG TCTAGGGTCA CGCGTAGGAC GCGTCGAGTA
      241 GGGTCCTGTG AGGAGGGTCC ATAGCGTATG AGACCGTCAG GCACGATCGA GCATGCTAGA
      301 AGGCTAGGTG GAGGCTCAGT GATGATAAGT CTGCGATGGT GGATGCATGT GTCATGGTCA
      361 TAGCTGTTTC CTGTGTGAAA TTGTTATCCG CTCAGAGGGC ACAATCCTAT TCCGCGCTAT
      421 CCGACAATCT CCAAGACATT AGGTGGAGTT CAGTTCGGCG TATGGCATAT GTCGCTGGAA
      481 AGAACATGTG AGCAAAAGGC CAGCAAAAGG CCAGGAACCG TAAAAAGGCC GCGTTGCTGG
      541 CGTTTTTCCA TAGGCTCCGC CCCCCTGACG AGCATCACAA AAATCGACGC TCAAGTCAGA
      601 GGTGGCGAAA CCCGACAGGA CTATAAAGAT ACCAGGCGTT TCCCCCTGGA AGCTCCCTCG
      661 TGCGCTCTCC TGTTCCGACC CTGCCGCTTA CCGGATACCT GTCCGCCTTT CTCCCTTCGG
      721 GAAGCGTGGC GCTTTCTCAT AGCTCACGCT GTAGGTATCT CAGTTCGGTG TAGGTCGTTC
      781 GCTCCAAGCT GGGCTGTGTG CACGAACCCC CCGTTCAGCC CGACCGCTGC GCCTTATCCG
      841 GTAACTATCG TCTTGAGTCC AACCCGGTAA GACACGACTT ATCGCCACTG GCAGCAGCCA
      901 CTGGTAACAG GATTAGCAGA GCGAGGTATG TAGGCGGTGC TACAGAGTTC TTGAAGTGGT
      961 GGCCTAACTA CGGCTACACT AGAAGAACAG TATTTGGTAT CTGCGCTCTG CTGAAGCCAG
     1021 TTACCTTCGG AAAAAGAGTT GGTAGCTCTT GATCCGGCAA ACAAACCACC GCTGGTAGCG
     1081 GTGGTTTTTT TGTTTGCAAG CAGCAGATTA CGCGCAGAAA AAAAGGATCT CAAGAAGATC
     1141 CTTTGATCTT TTCTACGGGG TCTGACGCTC TATTCAACAA AGCCGCCGTC CCGTCAAGTC
     1201 AGCGTAAATG GGTAGGGGGC TTCAAATCGT CCCCCCATAC GATATAAGTT GTTACTAGTG
     1261 CTTGGATTCT CACCAATAAA AAACGCCCGG CGGCAACCGA GCGTTCTGAA CAAATCCAGA
     1321 TGGAGTTCTG AGGTCATTAC TGGATCTATC AACAGGAGTC CAAGCGAGCT CGATATCAAA
     1381 TTACGCCCCG CCCTGCCACT CATCGCAGTA CTGTTGTAAT TCATTAAGCA TTCTGCCGAC
     1441 ATGGAAGCCA TCACAAACGG CATGATGAAC CTGAATCGCC AGCGGCATCA GCACCTTGTC
     1501 GCCTTGCGTA TAATATTTGC CCATGGTGAA AACGGGGGCG AAGAAGTTGT CCATATTGGC
     1561 CACGTTTAAA TCAAAACTGG TGAAACTCAC CCAGGGATTG GCTGAGACGA AAAACATATT
     1621 CTCAATAAAC CCTTTAGGGA AATAGGCCAG GTTTTCACCG TAACACGCCA CATCTTGCGA
     1681 ATATATGTGT AGAAACTGCC GGAAATCGTC GTGGTATTCA CTCCAGAGCG ATGAAAACGT
     1741 TTCAGTTTGC TCATGGAAAA CGGTGTAACA AGGGTGAACA CTATCCCATA TCACCAGCTC
     1801 ACCGTCTTTC ATTGCCATAC GAAATTCCGG ATGAGCATTC ATCAGGCGGG CAAGAATGTG
     1861 AATAAAGGCC GGATAAAACT TGTGCTTATT TTTCTTTACG GTCTTTAAAA AGGCCGTAAT
     1921 ATCCAGCTGA ACGGTCTGGT TATAGGTACA TTGAGCAACT GACTGAAATG CCTCAAAATG
     1981 TTCTTTACGA TGCCATTGGG ATATATCAAC GGTGGTATAT CCAGTGATTT TTTTCTCCAT
     2041 TTTAGCTTCC TTAGCTCCTG AAAATCTCGA TAACTCAAAA AATACGCCCG GTAGTGATCT
     2101 TATTTCATTA TGGTGAAAGT TGGAACCTCT TACGTGCCGA TCAACGTCTC ATTGATACCT
     2161 GAAACAAAAC CCATCGTACG GCCAAGGAAG TCTCCAATAA CTGTGATCCA CCACAAGCGC
     2221 CAGGGTTTTC CCAGTCACGA CGTTGTAAAA CGACGGCCAG TCATGCATAA TCCGCACGCA
     2281 TCTGGAATAA GGAAGTGCCA TTCCGCCTGA CCT
//
