# Supplementary material for: A scalable transposon mutagenesis system for non-model bacteria
Source: bioRxiv preprint, doi:10.64898/2025.12.22.696024, version 1 (2025-12-23)
Supplement: Plasmid sequences [file 696024_file12.zip › Plasmid sequences/Promoter part plasmids/pGLU_97.gb]

LOCUS       pGLU_97                 2313 bp ds-DNA     circular     08-APR-2024
DEFINITION  .
FEATURES             Location/Qualifiers
     misc_feature    1..19
                     /label="upstream region"
                     /ApEinfo_revcolor="#9eafd2"
                     /ApEinfo_fwdcolor="#9eafd2"
     RS421_promot... complement(20..184)
                     /label=14067
                     /ApEinfo_revcolor="#f58a5e"
                     /ApEinfo_fwdcolor="#f58a5e"
     miscellaneous   185..214
                     /label="Himar_LE"
                     /ApEinfo_revcolor="#faac61"
                     /ApEinfo_fwdcolor="#faac61"
     miscellaneous   complement(185..214)
                     /label="Himar_RE"
                     /ApEinfo_revcolor="#faac61"
                     /ApEinfo_fwdcolor="#faac61"
     misc_feature    215..244
                     /label="F primer binding"
                     /ApEinfo_revcolor="#d6b295"
                     /ApEinfo_fwdcolor="#d6b295"
     promoter ID ... 245..264
                     /label=">skpp-1942-F_sk20mer-5928"
                     /ApEinfo_revcolor="#f58a5e"
                     /ApEinfo_fwdcolor="#f58a5e"
     misc_feature    265..300
                     /label="downstream region"
                     /ApEinfo_revcolor="#9eafd2"
                     /ApEinfo_fwdcolor="#9eafd2"
     primer_bind     complement(357..373)
                     /label="M13 rev"
                     /ApEinfo_revcolor="#c7b0e3"
                     /ApEinfo_fwdcolor="#c7b0e3"
     ORI             complement(545..1133)
                     /label="ColE1"
                     /ApEinfo_revcolor="#c6c9d1"
                     /ApEinfo_fwdcolor="#c6c9d1"
     terminator      1266..1360
                     /label="lambda t0 terminator"
                     /ApEinfo_revcolor="#faac61"
                     /ApEinfo_fwdcolor="#faac61"
     CDS             complement(1381..2040)
                     /label="cat"
                     /ApEinfo_revcolor="#ffef86"
                     /ApEinfo_fwdcolor="#ffef86"
     promoter        complement(2041..2143)
                     /label="Pcat"
                     /ApEinfo_revcolor="#9eafd2"
                     /ApEinfo_fwdcolor="#9eafd2"
     primer_bind     2245..2261
                     /label="M13 fwd"
                     /ApEinfo_revcolor="#d59687"
                     /ApEinfo_fwdcolor="#d59687"
ORIGIN
        1 GTATCGCAGG TCTCACCATG TACATTCCTT TATGTAGAAC ACAGAGCATC TGAGGCTTTA
       61 CGTTCCCTCA CCCCCGACCC CTCGCCCACT GCGGCGGGCG AGGGGAGTTC AAACCTTCAT
      121 GGTGGTATGG CGGGAGAGGG GGTAGCTTAC AAGGGTAGGT TTTAAGCTCC CTCACCCCCG
      181 ACCCTAACAG GTTGGATGAT AAGTCCCCGG TCTAGGGTCA CGCGTAGGAC GCGTCGAGTA
      241 GGGTGAGATC GCTTCGTTCG TGATCGTATG AGACCGTCAG GCACGATCGA GCATGCTAGA
      301 AGGCTAGGTG GAGGCTCAGT GATGATAAGT CTGCGATGGT GGATGCATGT GTCATGGTCA
      361 TAGCTGTTTC CTGTGTGAAA TTGTTATCCG CTCAGAGGGC ACAATCCTAT TCCGCGCTAT
      421 CCGACAATCT CCAAGACATT AGGTGGAGTT CAGTTCGGCG TATGGCATAT GTCGCTGGAA
      481 AGAACATGTG AGCAAAAGGC CAGCAAAAGG CCAGGAACCG TAAAAAGGCC GCGTTGCTGG
      541 CGTTTTTCCA TAGGCTCCGC CCCCCTGACG AGCATCACAA AAATCGACGC TCAAGTCAGA
      601 GGTGGCGAAA CCCGACAGGA CTATAAAGAT ACCAGGCGTT TCCCCCTGGA AGCTCCCTCG
      661 TGCGCTCTCC TGTTCCGACC CTGCCGCTTA CCGGATACCT GTCCGCCTTT CTCCCTTCGG
      721 GAAGCGTGGC GCTTTCTCAT AGCTCACGCT GTAGGTATCT CAGTTCGGTG TAGGTCGTTC
      781 GCTCCAAGCT GGGCTGTGTG CACGAACCCC CCGTTCAGCC CGACCGCTGC GCCTTATCCG
      841 GTAACTATCG TCTTGAGTCC AACCCGGTAA GACACGACTT ATCGCCACTG GCAGCAGCCA
      901 CTGGTAACAG GATTAGCAGA GCGAGGTATG TAGGCGGTGC TACAGAGTTC TTGAAGTGGT
      961 GGCCTAACTA CGGCTACACT AGAAGAACAG TATTTGGTAT CTGCGCTCTG CTGAAGCCAG
     1021 TTACCTTCGG AAAAAGAGTT GGTAGCTCTT GATCCGGCAA ACAAACCACC GCTGGTAGCG
     1081 GTGGTTTTTT TGTTTGCAAG CAGCAGATTA CGCGCAGAAA AAAAGGATCT CAAGAAGATC
     1141 CTTTGATCTT TTCTACGGGG TCTGACGCTC TATTCAACAA AGCCGCCGTC CCGTCAAGTC
     1201 AGCGTAAATG GGTAGGGGGC TTCAAATCGT CCCCCCATAC GATATAAGTT GTTACTAGTG
     1261 CTTGGATTCT CACCAATAAA AAACGCCCGG CGGCAACCGA GCGTTCTGAA CAAATCCAGA
     1321 TGGAGTTCTG AGGTCATTAC TGGATCTATC AACAGGAGTC CAAGCGAGCT CGATATCAAA
     1381 TTACGCCCCG CCCTGCCACT CATCGCAGTA CTGTTGTAAT TCATTAAGCA TTCTGCCGAC
     1441 ATGGAAGCCA TCACAAACGG CATGATGAAC CTGAATCGCC AGCGGCATCA GCACCTTGTC
     1501 GCCTTGCGTA TAATATTTGC CCATGGTGAA AACGGGGGCG AAGAAGTTGT CCATATTGGC
     1561 CACGTTTAAA TCAAAACTGG TGAAACTCAC CCAGGGATTG GCTGAGACGA AAAACATATT
     1621 CTCAATAAAC CCTTTAGGGA AATAGGCCAG GTTTTCACCG TAACACGCCA CATCTTGCGA
     1681 ATATATGTGT AGAAACTGCC GGAAATCGTC GTGGTATTCA CTCCAGAGCG ATGAAAACGT
     1741 TTCAGTTTGC TCATGGAAAA CGGTGTAACA AGGGTGAACA CTATCCCATA TCACCAGCTC
     1801 ACCGTCTTTC ATTGCCATAC GAAATTCCGG ATGAGCATTC ATCAGGCGGG CAAGAATGTG
     1861 AATAAAGGCC GGATAAAACT TGTGCTTATT TTTCTTTACG GTCTTTAAAA AGGCCGTAAT
     1921 ATCCAGCTGA ACGGTCTGGT TATAGGTACA TTGAGCAACT GACTGAAATG CCTCAAAATG
     1981 TTCTTTACGA TGCCATTGGG ATATATCAAC GGTGGTATAT CCAGTGATTT TTTTCTCCAT
     2041 TTTAGCTTCC TTAGCTCCTG AAAATCTCGA TAACTCAAAA AATACGCCCG GTAGTGATCT
     2101 TATTTCATTA TGGTGAAAGT TGGAACCTCT TACGTGCCGA TCAACGTCTC ATTGATACCT
     2161 GAAACAAAAC CCATCGTACG GCCAAGGAAG TCTCCAATAA CTGTGATCCA CCACAAGCGC
     2221 CAGGGTTTTC CCAGTCACGA CGTTGTAAAA CGACGGCCAG TCATGCATAA TCCGCACGCA
     2281 TCTGGAATAA GGAAGTGCCA TTCCGCCTGA CCT
//
