# Supplementary material for: A scalable transposon mutagenesis system for non-model bacteria
Source: bioRxiv preprint, doi:10.64898/2025.12.22.696024, version 1 (2025-12-23)
Supplement: Plasmid sequences [file 696024_file12.zip › Plasmid sequences/Promoter part plasmids/pGLU_64.gb]

LOCUS       pGLU_64                 2600 bp ds-DNA     circular     08-APR-2024
DEFINITION  .
FEATURES             Location/Qualifiers
     misc_feature    1..19
                     /label="upstream region"
                     /ApEinfo_revcolor="#9eafd2"
                     /ApEinfo_fwdcolor="#9eafd2"
     promoter ID ... 20..39
                     /label=">skpp-1909-F_sk20mer-1386"
                     /ApEinfo_revcolor="#f58a5e"
                     /ApEinfo_fwdcolor="#f58a5e"
     misc_feature    complement(40..69)
                     /label="R primer binding"
                     /ApEinfo_revcolor="#d6b295"
                     /ApEinfo_fwdcolor="#d6b295"
     prokaryote p... 70..521
                     /label="PermC"
                     /ApEinfo_revcolor="#faac61"
                     /ApEinfo_fwdcolor="#faac61"
     RBS             390..400
                     /label="bsRBS"
                     /ApEinfo_revcolor="#b7e6d7"
                     /ApEinfo_fwdcolor="#b7e6d7"
     misc_feature    522..587
                     /label="downstream region"
                     /ApEinfo_revcolor="#9eafd2"
                     /ApEinfo_fwdcolor="#9eafd2"
     primer_bind     complement(644..660)
                     /label="M13 rev"
                     /ApEinfo_revcolor="#c7b0e3"
                     /ApEinfo_fwdcolor="#c7b0e3"
     ORI             complement(832..1420)
                     /label="ColE1"
                     /ApEinfo_revcolor="#c6c9d1"
                     /ApEinfo_fwdcolor="#c6c9d1"
     terminator      1553..1647
                     /label="lambda t0 terminator"
                     /ApEinfo_revcolor="#faac61"
                     /ApEinfo_fwdcolor="#faac61"
     CDS             complement(1668..2327)
                     /label="cat"
                     /ApEinfo_revcolor="#ffef86"
                     /ApEinfo_fwdcolor="#ffef86"
     promoter        complement(2328..2430)
                     /label="Pcat"
                     /ApEinfo_revcolor="#9eafd2"
                     /ApEinfo_fwdcolor="#9eafd2"
     primer_bind     2532..2548
                     /label="M13 fwd"
                     /ApEinfo_revcolor="#d59687"
                     /ApEinfo_fwdcolor="#d59687"
ORIGIN
        1 GTGACTCAGG TCTCACGTAA TCGACAAAGG GAAGCATGCG TTCCGCAGCC ACACGCCGTG
       61 TGAAGCTGGG ATCCTTTAAC TCTGGCAACC CTCAAAATTG AATGAGACAT GCTACACCTC
      121 CGGATAATAA ATATATATAA ACGTATATAG ATTTCATAAA GTCTAACACA CTAGACTTAT
      181 TTACTTCGTA ATTAAGTCGT TAAACCGTGT GCTCTACGAC CAAAACTATA AAACCTTTAA
      241 GAACTTTCTT TTTTTACAAG AAAAAAGAAA TTAGATAAAT CTCTCATATC TTTTATTCAA
      301 TAATCGCATC CGATTGCAGT ATAAATTTAA CGATCACTCA TCATGTTCAT ATTTATCAGA
      361 GGTCGTGCTA TAATTATACT AATTTTATAA GGAGGAAAAA ATATGGGCAT TTTTAGTATT
      421 TTTGTAATCA GCACAGTTCA TTATCAACCA AACAAAAAAT AAGTGGTTAT AATGAATCGT
      481 TAATAAGCAA AATTCATATA ACCAAATTAA AGAGGGTTAT AAATGTGAGA CCGGGATTCA
      541 CATTGGATAC GAGATCCGTA GATTGATAAG AGGACACGGA ATATCCCAGG CTAGGTGGAG
      601 GCTCAGTGAT GATAAGTCTG CGATGGTGGA TGCATGTGTC ATGGTCATAG CTGTTTCCTG
      661 TGTGAAATTG TTATCCGCTC AGAGGGCACA ATCCTATTCC GCGCTATCCG ACAATCTCCA
      721 AGACATTAGG TGGAGTTCAG TTCGGCGTAT GGCATATGTC GCTGGAAAGA ACATGTGAGC
      781 AAAAGGCCAG CAAAAGGCCA GGAACCGTAA AAAGGCCGCG TTGCTGGCGT TTTTCCATAG
      841 GCTCCGCCCC CCTGACGAGC ATCACAAAAA TCGACGCTCA AGTCAGAGGT GGCGAAACCC
      901 GACAGGACTA TAAAGATACC AGGCGTTTCC CCCTGGAAGC TCCCTCGTGC GCTCTCCTGT
      961 TCCGACCCTG CCGCTTACCG GATACCTGTC CGCCTTTCTC CCTTCGGGAA GCGTGGCGCT
     1021 TTCTCATAGC TCACGCTGTA GGTATCTCAG TTCGGTGTAG GTCGTTCGCT CCAAGCTGGG
     1081 CTGTGTGCAC GAACCCCCCG TTCAGCCCGA CCGCTGCGCC TTATCCGGTA ACTATCGTCT
     1141 TGAGTCCAAC CCGGTAAGAC ACGACTTATC GCCACTGGCA GCAGCCACTG GTAACAGGAT
     1201 TAGCAGAGCG AGGTATGTAG GCGGTGCTAC AGAGTTCTTG AAGTGGTGGC CTAACTACGG
     1261 CTACACTAGA AGAACAGTAT TTGGTATCTG CGCTCTGCTG AAGCCAGTTA CCTTCGGAAA
     1321 AAGAGTTGGT AGCTCTTGAT CCGGCAAACA AACCACCGCT GGTAGCGGTG GTTTTTTTGT
     1381 TTGCAAGCAG CAGATTACGC GCAGAAAAAA AGGATCTCAA GAAGATCCTT TGATCTTTTC
     1441 TACGGGGTCT GACGCTCTAT TCAACAAAGC CGCCGTCCCG TCAAGTCAGC GTAAATGGGT
     1501 AGGGGGCTTC AAATCGTCCC CCCATACGAT ATAAGTTGTT ACTAGTGCTT GGATTCTCAC
     1561 CAATAAAAAA CGCCCGGCGG CAACCGAGCG TTCTGAACAA ATCCAGATGG AGTTCTGAGG
     1621 TCATTACTGG ATCTATCAAC AGGAGTCCAA GCGAGCTCGA TATCAAATTA CGCCCCGCCC
     1681 TGCCACTCAT CGCAGTACTG TTGTAATTCA TTAAGCATTC TGCCGACATG GAAGCCATCA
     1741 CAAACGGCAT GATGAACCTG AATCGCCAGC GGCATCAGCA CCTTGTCGCC TTGCGTATAA
     1801 TATTTGCCCA TGGTGAAAAC GGGGGCGAAG AAGTTGTCCA TATTGGCCAC GTTTAAATCA
     1861 AAACTGGTGA AACTCACCCA GGGATTGGCT GAGACGAAAA ACATATTCTC AATAAACCCT
     1921 TTAGGGAAAT AGGCCAGGTT TTCACCGTAA CACGCCACAT CTTGCGAATA TATGTGTAGA
     1981 AACTGCCGGA AATCGTCGTG GTATTCACTC CAGAGCGATG AAAACGTTTC AGTTTGCTCA
     2041 TGGAAAACGG TGTAACAAGG GTGAACACTA TCCCATATCA CCAGCTCACC GTCTTTCATT
     2101 GCCATACGAA ATTCCGGATG AGCATTCATC AGGCGGGCAA GAATGTGAAT AAAGGCCGGA
     2161 TAAAACTTGT GCTTATTTTT CTTTACGGTC TTTAAAAAGG CCGTAATATC CAGCTGAACG
     2221 GTCTGGTTAT AGGTACATTG AGCAACTGAC TGAAATGCCT CAAAATGTTC TTTACGATGC
     2281 CATTGGGATA TATCAACGGT GGTATATCCA GTGATTTTTT TCTCCATTTT AGCTTCCTTA
     2341 GCTCCTGAAA ATCTCGATAA CTCAAAAAAT ACGCCCGGTA GTGATCTTAT TTCATTATGG
     2401 TGAAAGTTGG AACCTCTTAC GTGCCGATCA ACGTCTCATT GATACCTGAA ACAAAACCCA
     2461 TCGTACGGCC AAGGAAGTCT CCAATAACTG TGATCCACCA CAAGCGCCAG GGTTTTCCCA
     2521 GTCACGACGT TGTAAAACGA CGGCCAGTCA TGCATAATCC GCACGCATCT GGAATAAGGA
     2581 AGTGCCATTC CGCCTGACCT
//
