# Supplementary material for: A scalable transposon mutagenesis system for non-model bacteria
Source: bioRxiv preprint, doi:10.64898/2025.12.22.696024, version 1 (2025-12-23)
Supplement: Plasmid sequences [file 696024_file12.zip › Plasmid sequences/Promoter part plasmids/pGLU_111.gb]

LOCUS       pGLU_111                2313 bp ds-DNA     circular     16-MAY-2024
DEFINITION  .
FEATURES             Location/Qualifiers
     RS421_promot... complement(20..184)
                     /label=13463
                     /ApEinfo_revcolor="#f58a5e"
                     /ApEinfo_fwdcolor="#f58a5e"
     miscellaneous   185..203
                     /label="Tn5_LE"
                     /ApEinfo_revcolor="#faac61"
                     /ApEinfo_fwdcolor="#faac61"
     miscellaneous   complement(185..203)
                     /label="Tn5_RE"
                     /ApEinfo_revcolor="#faac61"
                     /ApEinfo_fwdcolor="#faac61"
     misc_feature    204..233
                     /label="F primer binding"
                     /ApEinfo_revcolor="#d6b295"
                     /ApEinfo_fwdcolor="#d6b295"
     promoter ID ... 234..253
                     /label=">skpp-1959-F_sk20mer-9476"
                     /ApEinfo_revcolor="#f58a5e"
                     /ApEinfo_fwdcolor="#f58a5e"
     primer_bind     complement(357..373)
                     /label="M13 rev"
                     /ApEinfo_revcolor="#c7b0e3"
                     /ApEinfo_fwdcolor="#c7b0e3"
     ORI             complement(545..1133)
                     /label="ColE1"
                     /ApEinfo_revcolor="#c6c9d1"
                     /ApEinfo_fwdcolor="#c6c9d1"
     terminator      1266..1360
                     /label="lambda t0 terminator"
                     /ApEinfo_revcolor="#faac61"
                     /ApEinfo_fwdcolor="#faac61"
     CDS             complement(1381..2040)
                     /label="cat"
                     /ApEinfo_revcolor="#ffef86"
                     /ApEinfo_fwdcolor="#ffef86"
     promoter        complement(2041..2143)
                     /label="Pcat"
                     /ApEinfo_revcolor="#9eafd2"
                     /ApEinfo_fwdcolor="#9eafd2"
     primer_bind     2245..2261
                     /label="M13 fwd"
                     /ApEinfo_revcolor="#d59687"
                     /ApEinfo_fwdcolor="#d59687"
ORIGIN
        1 GTATCGCAGG TCTCATCATT ACTAAATTTT CCTTAGGCAA TGGGCAACTG TTCACTGTAA
       61 TGTTCATTCT CTCCCGCCTA GCTCGGCAGG TTTACCCTTT TCTGAACAGT ATTAACTTAA
      121 CGTGAACTCG ACGGAACCTA ACCCCAATCC CTTCCCTACA AGGGAAGGGG CTGAAAATCT
      181 ATAACTGTCT CTTATACACA TCTGGGTCAC GCGTAGGACG CGTCGAGTAG GGTGAACGGG
      241 AGCAGACACT CTACGTATGA GACCGTCAGA CACGATCGAG CATGCTAGTC GATATCGAGA
      301 AGGCTAGGTG GAGGCTCAGT GATGATAAGT CTGCGATGGT GGATGCATGT GTCATGGTCA
      361 TAGCTGTTTC CTGTGTGAAA TTGTTATCCG CTCAGAGGGC ACAATCCTAT TCCGCGCTAT
      421 CCGACAATCT CCAAGACATT AGGTGGAGTT CAGTTCGGCG TATGGCATAT GTCGCTGGAA
      481 AGAACATGTG AGCAAAAGGC CAGCAAAAGG CCAGGAACCG TAAAAAGGCC GCGTTGCTGG
      541 CGTTTTTCCA TAGGCTCCGC CCCCCTGACG AGCATCACAA AAATCGACGC TCAAGTCAGA
      601 GGTGGCGAAA CCCGACAGGA CTATAAAGAT ACCAGGCGTT TCCCCCTGGA AGCTCCCTCG
      661 TGCGCTCTCC TGTTCCGACC CTGCCGCTTA CCGGATACCT GTCCGCCTTT CTCCCTTCGG
      721 GAAGCGTGGC GCTTTCTCAT AGCTCACGCT GTAGGTATCT CAGTTCGGTG TAGGTCGTTC
      781 GCTCCAAGCT GGGCTGTGTG CACGAACCCC CCGTTCAGCC CGACCGCTGC GCCTTATCCG
      841 GTAACTATCG TCTTGAGTCC AACCCGGTAA GACACGACTT ATCGCCACTG GCAGCAGCCA
      901 CTGGTAACAG GATTAGCAGA GCGAGGTATG TAGGCGGTGC TACAGAGTTC TTGAAGTGGT
      961 GGCCTAACTA CGGCTACACT AGAAGAACAG TATTTGGTAT CTGCGCTCTG CTGAAGCCAG
     1021 TTACCTTCGG AAAAAGAGTT GGTAGCTCTT GATCCGGCAA ACAAACCACC GCTGGTAGCG
     1081 GTGGTTTTTT TGTTTGCAAG CAGCAGATTA CGCGCAGAAA AAAAGGATCT CAAGAAGATC
     1141 CTTTGATCTT TTCTACGGGG TCTGACGCTC TATTCAACAA AGCCGCCGTC CCGTCAAGTC
     1201 AGCGTAAATG GGTAGGGGGC TTCAAATCGT CCCCCCATAC GATATAAGTT GTTACTAGTG
     1261 CTTGGATTCT CACCAATAAA AAACGCCCGG CGGCAACCGA GCGTTCTGAA CAAATCCAGA
     1321 TGGAGTTCTG AGGTCATTAC TGGATCTATC AACAGGAGTC CAAGCGAGCT CGATATCAAA
     1381 TTACGCCCCG CCCTGCCACT CATCGCAGTA CTGTTGTAAT TCATTAAGCA TTCTGCCGAC
     1441 ATGGAAGCCA TCACAAACGG CATGATGAAC CTGAATCGCC AGCGGCATCA GCACCTTGTC
     1501 GCCTTGCGTA TAATATTTGC CCATGGTGAA AACGGGGGCG AAGAAGTTGT CCATATTGGC
     1561 CACGTTTAAA TCAAAACTGG TGAAACTCAC CCAGGGATTG GCTGAGACGA AAAACATATT
     1621 CTCAATAAAC CCTTTAGGGA AATAGGCCAG GTTTTCACCG TAACACGCCA CATCTTGCGA
     1681 ATATATGTGT AGAAACTGCC GGAAATCGTC GTGGTATTCA CTCCAGAGCG ATGAAAACGT
     1741 TTCAGTTTGC TCATGGAAAA CGGTGTAACA AGGGTGAACA CTATCCCATA TCACCAGCTC
     1801 ACCGTCTTTC ATTGCCATAC GAAATTCCGG ATGAGCATTC ATCAGGCGGG CAAGAATGTG
     1861 AATAAAGGCC GGATAAAACT TGTGCTTATT TTTCTTTACG GTCTTTAAAA AGGCCGTAAT
     1921 ATCCAGCTGA ACGGTCTGGT TATAGGTACA TTGAGCAACT GACTGAAATG CCTCAAAATG
     1981 TTCTTTACGA TGCCATTGGG ATATATCAAC GGTGGTATAT CCAGTGATTT TTTTCTCCAT
     2041 TTTAGCTTCC TTAGCTCCTG AAAATCTCGA TAACTCAAAA AATACGCCCG GTAGTGATCT
     2101 TATTTCATTA TGGTGAAAGT TGGAACCTCT TACGTGCCGA TCAACGTCTC ATTGATACCT
     2161 GAAACAAAAC CCATCGTACG GCCAAGGAAG TCTCCAATAA CTGTGATCCA CCACAAGCGC
     2221 CAGGGTTTTC CCAGTCACGA CGTTGTAAAA CGACGGCCAG TCATGCATAA TCCGCACGCA
     2281 TCTGGAATAA GGAAGTGCCA TTCCGCCTGA CCT
//
