# Supplementary material for: A scalable transposon mutagenesis system for non-model bacteria
Source: bioRxiv preprint, doi:10.64898/2025.12.22.696024, version 1 (2025-12-23)
Supplement: Plasmid sequences [file 696024_file12.zip › Plasmid sequences/Promoter part plasmids/pGLU_101.gb]

LOCUS       pGLU_101                2313 bp ds-DNA     circular     08-APR-2024
DEFINITION  .
FEATURES             Location/Qualifiers
     misc_feature    1..19
                     /label="upstream region"
                     /ApEinfo_revcolor="#9eafd2"
                     /ApEinfo_fwdcolor="#9eafd2"
     RS421_promot... complement(20..184)
                     /label=14434
                     /ApEinfo_revcolor="#f58a5e"
                     /ApEinfo_fwdcolor="#f58a5e"
     miscellaneous   185..214
                     /label="Himar_LE"
                     /ApEinfo_revcolor="#faac61"
                     /ApEinfo_fwdcolor="#faac61"
     miscellaneous   complement(185..214)
                     /label="Himar_RE"
                     /ApEinfo_revcolor="#faac61"
                     /ApEinfo_fwdcolor="#faac61"
     misc_feature    215..244
                     /label="F primer binding"
                     /ApEinfo_revcolor="#d6b295"
                     /ApEinfo_fwdcolor="#d6b295"
     promoter ID ... 245..264
                     /label=">skpp-1946-F_sk20mer-3057"
                     /ApEinfo_revcolor="#f58a5e"
                     /ApEinfo_fwdcolor="#f58a5e"
     misc_feature    265..300
                     /label="downstream region"
                     /ApEinfo_revcolor="#9eafd2"
                     /ApEinfo_fwdcolor="#9eafd2"
     primer_bind     complement(357..373)
                     /label="M13 rev"
                     /ApEinfo_revcolor="#c7b0e3"
                     /ApEinfo_fwdcolor="#c7b0e3"
     ORI             complement(545..1133)
                     /label="ColE1"
                     /ApEinfo_revcolor="#c6c9d1"
                     /ApEinfo_fwdcolor="#c6c9d1"
     terminator      1266..1360
                     /label="lambda t0 terminator"
                     /ApEinfo_revcolor="#faac61"
                     /ApEinfo_fwdcolor="#faac61"
     CDS             complement(1381..2040)
                     /label="cat"
                     /ApEinfo_revcolor="#ffef86"
                     /ApEinfo_fwdcolor="#ffef86"
     promoter        complement(2041..2143)
                     /label="Pcat"
                     /ApEinfo_revcolor="#9eafd2"
                     /ApEinfo_fwdcolor="#9eafd2"
     primer_bind     2245..2261
                     /label="M13 fwd"
                     /ApEinfo_revcolor="#d59687"
                     /ApEinfo_fwdcolor="#d59687"
ORIGIN
        1 GTATCGCAGG TCTCACCATT AGTATTCTCT CCTTAATAAA TTATTTCGTT AATGTTTTCA
       61 TTATAAAACA AAGGCGATTA TTAGTAAAGG TCAGCTTTTT AAGAGTTGTT TAGTTTGTGA
      121 CCTCTCCTTA ACCTCATTCT TCTATACATA AAAGAGAGAA CCGACTGGTT CTCTCTTGAT
      181 GTTCTAACAG GTTGGATGAT AAGTCCCCGG TCTAGGGTCA CGCGTAGGAC GCGTCGAGTA
      241 GGGTATCAGA GGACAAGGGA GTGGCGTATG AGACCGTCAG GCACGATCGA GCATGCTAGA
      301 AGGCTAGGTG GAGGCTCAGT GATGATAAGT CTGCGATGGT GGATGCATGT GTCATGGTCA
      361 TAGCTGTTTC CTGTGTGAAA TTGTTATCCG CTCAGAGGGC ACAATCCTAT TCCGCGCTAT
      421 CCGACAATCT CCAAGACATT AGGTGGAGTT CAGTTCGGCG TATGGCATAT GTCGCTGGAA
      481 AGAACATGTG AGCAAAAGGC CAGCAAAAGG CCAGGAACCG TAAAAAGGCC GCGTTGCTGG
      541 CGTTTTTCCA TAGGCTCCGC CCCCCTGACG AGCATCACAA AAATCGACGC TCAAGTCAGA
      601 GGTGGCGAAA CCCGACAGGA CTATAAAGAT ACCAGGCGTT TCCCCCTGGA AGCTCCCTCG
      661 TGCGCTCTCC TGTTCCGACC CTGCCGCTTA CCGGATACCT GTCCGCCTTT CTCCCTTCGG
      721 GAAGCGTGGC GCTTTCTCAT AGCTCACGCT GTAGGTATCT CAGTTCGGTG TAGGTCGTTC
      781 GCTCCAAGCT GGGCTGTGTG CACGAACCCC CCGTTCAGCC CGACCGCTGC GCCTTATCCG
      841 GTAACTATCG TCTTGAGTCC AACCCGGTAA GACACGACTT ATCGCCACTG GCAGCAGCCA
      901 CTGGTAACAG GATTAGCAGA GCGAGGTATG TAGGCGGTGC TACAGAGTTC TTGAAGTGGT
      961 GGCCTAACTA CGGCTACACT AGAAGAACAG TATTTGGTAT CTGCGCTCTG CTGAAGCCAG
     1021 TTACCTTCGG AAAAAGAGTT GGTAGCTCTT GATCCGGCAA ACAAACCACC GCTGGTAGCG
     1081 GTGGTTTTTT TGTTTGCAAG CAGCAGATTA CGCGCAGAAA AAAAGGATCT CAAGAAGATC
     1141 CTTTGATCTT TTCTACGGGG TCTGACGCTC TATTCAACAA AGCCGCCGTC CCGTCAAGTC
     1201 AGCGTAAATG GGTAGGGGGC TTCAAATCGT CCCCCCATAC GATATAAGTT GTTACTAGTG
     1261 CTTGGATTCT CACCAATAAA AAACGCCCGG CGGCAACCGA GCGTTCTGAA CAAATCCAGA
     1321 TGGAGTTCTG AGGTCATTAC TGGATCTATC AACAGGAGTC CAAGCGAGCT CGATATCAAA
     1381 TTACGCCCCG CCCTGCCACT CATCGCAGTA CTGTTGTAAT TCATTAAGCA TTCTGCCGAC
     1441 ATGGAAGCCA TCACAAACGG CATGATGAAC CTGAATCGCC AGCGGCATCA GCACCTTGTC
     1501 GCCTTGCGTA TAATATTTGC CCATGGTGAA AACGGGGGCG AAGAAGTTGT CCATATTGGC
     1561 CACGTTTAAA TCAAAACTGG TGAAACTCAC CCAGGGATTG GCTGAGACGA AAAACATATT
     1621 CTCAATAAAC CCTTTAGGGA AATAGGCCAG GTTTTCACCG TAACACGCCA CATCTTGCGA
     1681 ATATATGTGT AGAAACTGCC GGAAATCGTC GTGGTATTCA CTCCAGAGCG ATGAAAACGT
     1741 TTCAGTTTGC TCATGGAAAA CGGTGTAACA AGGGTGAACA CTATCCCATA TCACCAGCTC
     1801 ACCGTCTTTC ATTGCCATAC GAAATTCCGG ATGAGCATTC ATCAGGCGGG CAAGAATGTG
     1861 AATAAAGGCC GGATAAAACT TGTGCTTATT TTTCTTTACG GTCTTTAAAA AGGCCGTAAT
     1921 ATCCAGCTGA ACGGTCTGGT TATAGGTACA TTGAGCAACT GACTGAAATG CCTCAAAATG
     1981 TTCTTTACGA TGCCATTGGG ATATATCAAC GGTGGTATAT CCAGTGATTT TTTTCTCCAT
     2041 TTTAGCTTCC TTAGCTCCTG AAAATCTCGA TAACTCAAAA AATACGCCCG GTAGTGATCT
     2101 TATTTCATTA TGGTGAAAGT TGGAACCTCT TACGTGCCGA TCAACGTCTC ATTGATACCT
     2161 GAAACAAAAC CCATCGTACG GCCAAGGAAG TCTCCAATAA CTGTGATCCA CCACAAGCGC
     2221 CAGGGTTTTC CCAGTCACGA CGTTGTAAAA CGACGGCCAG TCATGCATAA TCCGCACGCA
     2281 TCTGGAATAA GGAAGTGCCA TTCCGCCTGA CCT
//
