# Supplementary material for: A scalable transposon mutagenesis system for non-model bacteria
Source: bioRxiv preprint, doi:10.64898/2025.12.22.696024, version 1 (2025-12-23)
Supplement: Plasmid sequences [file 696024_file12.zip › Plasmid sequences/Promoter part plasmids/pGLU_74.gb]

LOCUS       pGLU_74                 2313 bp ds-DNA     circular     19-NOV-2024
DEFINITION  .
COMMENT     Primers to build from pGLDV_73 designed using NEBaseChanger
FEATURES             Location/Qualifiers
     misc_feature    1..19
                     /label="upstream region"
                     /ApEinfo_revcolor="#9eafd2"
                     /ApEinfo_fwdcolor="#9eafd2"
     promoter ID ... 20..39
                     /label=">skpp-1919-F_sk20mer-1268"
                     /ApEinfo_revcolor="#f58a5e"
                     /ApEinfo_fwdcolor="#f58a5e"
     misc_feature    complement(40..69)
                     /label="R primer binding"
                     /ApEinfo_revcolor="#d6b295"
                     /ApEinfo_fwdcolor="#d6b295"
     RS421_promot... 70..234
                     /label=13388
                     /ApEinfo_revcolor="#f58a5e"
                     /ApEinfo_fwdcolor="#f58a5e"
     misc_feature    235..300
                     /label="downstream region"
                     /ApEinfo_revcolor="#9eafd2"
                     /ApEinfo_fwdcolor="#9eafd2"
     primer_bind     complement(357..373)
                     /label="M13 rev"
                     /ApEinfo_revcolor="#c7b0e3"
                     /ApEinfo_fwdcolor="#c7b0e3"
     ORI             complement(545..1133)
                     /label="ColE1"
                     /ApEinfo_revcolor="#c6c9d1"
                     /ApEinfo_fwdcolor="#c6c9d1"
     terminator      1266..1360
                     /label="lambda t0 terminator"
                     /ApEinfo_revcolor="#faac61"
                     /ApEinfo_fwdcolor="#faac61"
     CDS             complement(1381..2040)
                     /label="cat"
                     /ApEinfo_revcolor="#ffef86"
                     /ApEinfo_fwdcolor="#ffef86"
     promoter        complement(2041..2143)
                     /label="Pcat"
                     /ApEinfo_revcolor="#9eafd2"
                     /ApEinfo_fwdcolor="#9eafd2"
     primer_bind     2245..2261
                     /label="M13 fwd"
                     /ApEinfo_revcolor="#d59687"
                     /ApEinfo_fwdcolor="#d59687"
ORIGIN
        1 GTGACTCAGG TCTCACGTAT GGCATAGGCG TTCGTTATTG TTCCGCAGCC ACACGCCGTG
       61 TGAAGCTGGT TTGTTAGATA TATTTTTTTG TGTAATTTTG TAATCGTTAT GCGGCAGTAA
      121 TAATATACAT ATTAATACGA GTTAGTAATC CTGTAGTTCT CATATGCTAC GAGGAGGTAT
      181 TAAAAGGTGC GTTTCGACAA TGCATCTACT GTAGTATATT ATTGCTTAAT CCAAAATGTG
      241 AGACCGGGAT TCACATTGGA TACGAGATCC GTAGATTGAT AAGAGGACAC GGAATATCCC
      301 AGGCTAGGTG GAGGCTCAGT GATGATAAGT CTGCGATGGT GGATGCATGT GTCATGGTCA
      361 TAGCTGTTTC CTGTGTGAAA TTGTTATCCG CTCAGAGGGC ACAATCCTAT TCCGCGCTAT
      421 CCGACAATCT CCAAGACATT AGGTGGAGTT CAGTTCGGCG TATGGCATAT GTCGCTGGAA
      481 AGAACATGTG AGCAAAAGGC CAGCAAAAGG CCAGGAACCG TAAAAAGGCC GCGTTGCTGG
      541 CGTTTTTCCA TAGGCTCCGC CCCCCTGACG AGCATCACAA AAATCGACGC TCAAGTCAGA
      601 GGTGGCGAAA CCCGACAGGA CTATAAAGAT ACCAGGCGTT TCCCCCTGGA AGCTCCCTCG
      661 TGCGCTCTCC TGTTCCGACC CTGCCGCTTA CCGGATACCT GTCCGCCTTT CTCCCTTCGG
      721 GAAGCGTGGC GCTTTCTCAT AGCTCACGCT GTAGGTATCT CAGTTCGGTG TAGGTCGTTC
      781 GCTCCAAGCT GGGCTGTGTG CACGAACCCC CCGTTCAGCC CGACCGCTGC GCCTTATCCG
      841 GTAACTATCG TCTTGAGTCC AACCCGGTAA GACACGACTT ATCGCCACTG GCAGCAGCCA
      901 CTGGTAACAG GATTAGCAGA GCGAGGTATG TAGGCGGTGC TACAGAGTTC TTGAAGTGGT
      961 GGCCTAACTA CGGCTACACT AGAAGAACAG TATTTGGTAT CTGCGCTCTG CTGAAGCCAG
     1021 TTACCTTCGG AAAAAGAGTT GGTAGCTCTT GATCCGGCAA ACAAACCACC GCTGGTAGCG
     1081 GTGGTTTTTT TGTTTGCAAG CAGCAGATTA CGCGCAGAAA AAAAGGATCT CAAGAAGATC
     1141 CTTTGATCTT TTCTACGGGG TCTGACGCTC TATTCAACAA AGCCGCCGTC CCGTCAAGTC
     1201 AGCGTAAATG GGTAGGGGGC TTCAAATCGT CCCCCCATAC GATATAAGTT GTTACTAGTG
     1261 CTTGGATTCT CACCAATAAA AAACGCCCGG CGGCAACCGA GCGTTCTGAA CAAATCCAGA
     1321 TGGAGTTCTG AGGTCATTAC TGGATCTATC AACAGGAGTC CAAGCGAGCT CGATATCAAA
     1381 TTACGCCCCG CCCTGCCACT CATCGCAGTA CTGTTGTAAT TCATTAAGCA TTCTGCCGAC
     1441 ATGGAAGCCA TCACAAACGG CATGATGAAC CTGAATCGCC AGCGGCATCA GCACCTTGTC
     1501 GCCTTGCGTA TAATATTTGC CCATGGTGAA AACGGGGGCG AAGAAGTTGT CCATATTGGC
     1561 CACGTTTAAA TCAAAACTGG TGAAACTCAC CCAGGGATTG GCTGAGACGA AAAACATATT
     1621 CTCAATAAAC CCTTTAGGGA AATAGGCCAG GTTTTCACCG TAACACGCCA CATCTTGCGA
     1681 ATATATGTGT AGAAACTGCC GGAAATCGTC GTGGTATTCA CTCCAGAGCG ATGAAAACGT
     1741 TTCAGTTTGC TCATGGAAAA CGGTGTAACA AGGGTGAACA CTATCCCATA TCACCAGCTC
     1801 ACCGTCTTTC ATTGCCATAC GAAATTCCGG ATGAGCATTC ATCAGGCGGG CAAGAATGTG
     1861 AATAAAGGCC GGATAAAACT TGTGCTTATT TTTCTTTACG GTCTTTAAAA AGGCCGTAAT
     1921 ATCCAGCTGA ACGGTCTGGT TATAGGTACA TTGAGCAACT GACTGAAATG CCTCAAAATG
     1981 TTCTTTACGA TGCCATTGGG ATATATCAAC GGTGGTATAT CCAGTGATTT TTTTCTCCAT
     2041 TTTAGCTTCC TTAGCTCCTG AAAATCTCGA TAACTCAAAA AATACGCCCG GTAGTGATCT
     2101 TATTTCATTA TGGTGAAAGT TGGAACCTCT TACGTGCCGA TCAACGTCTC ATTGATACCT
     2161 GAAACAAAAC CCATCGTACG GCCAAGGAAG TCTCCAATAA CTGTGATCCA CCACAAGCGC
     2221 CAGGGTTTTC CCAGTCACGA CGTTGTAAAA CGACGGCCAG TCATGCATAA TCCGCACGCA
     2281 TCTGGAATAA GGAAGTGCCA TTCCGCCTGA CCT
//
