# Supplementary material for: A scalable transposon mutagenesis system for non-model bacteria
Source: bioRxiv preprint, doi:10.64898/2025.12.22.696024, version 1 (2025-12-23)
Supplement: Plasmid sequences [file 696024_file12.zip › Plasmid sequences/Promoter part plasmids/pGLU_87.gb]

LOCUS       pGLU_87                 2313 bp ds-DNA     circular     08-APR-2024
DEFINITION  .
FEATURES             Location/Qualifiers
     misc_feature    1..19
                     /label="upstream region"
                     /ApEinfo_revcolor="#9eafd2"
                     /ApEinfo_fwdcolor="#9eafd2"
     RS421_promot... complement(20..184)
                     /label=13181
                     /ApEinfo_revcolor="#f58a5e"
                     /ApEinfo_fwdcolor="#f58a5e"
     miscellaneous   185..214
                     /label="Himar_LE"
                     /ApEinfo_revcolor="#faac61"
                     /ApEinfo_fwdcolor="#faac61"
     miscellaneous   complement(185..214)
                     /label="Himar_RE"
                     /ApEinfo_revcolor="#faac61"
                     /ApEinfo_fwdcolor="#faac61"
     misc_feature    215..244
                     /label="F primer binding"
                     /ApEinfo_revcolor="#d6b295"
                     /ApEinfo_fwdcolor="#d6b295"
     misc_feature    245..264
                     /label=">skpp-1948-F_sk20mer-1323"
                     /ApEinfo_revcolor="#f58a5e"
                     /ApEinfo_fwdcolor="#f58a5e"
     misc_feature    265..300
                     /label="downstream region"
                     /ApEinfo_revcolor="#9eafd2"
                     /ApEinfo_fwdcolor="#9eafd2"
     primer_bind     complement(357..373)
                     /label="M13 rev"
                     /ApEinfo_revcolor="#c7b0e3"
                     /ApEinfo_fwdcolor="#c7b0e3"
     ORI             complement(545..1133)
                     /label="ColE1"
                     /ApEinfo_revcolor="#c6c9d1"
                     /ApEinfo_fwdcolor="#c6c9d1"
     terminator      1266..1360
                     /label="lambda t0 terminator"
                     /ApEinfo_revcolor="#faac61"
                     /ApEinfo_fwdcolor="#faac61"
     CDS             complement(1381..2040)
                     /label="cat"
                     /ApEinfo_revcolor="#ffef86"
                     /ApEinfo_fwdcolor="#ffef86"
     promoter        complement(2041..2143)
                     /label="Pcat"
                     /ApEinfo_revcolor="#9eafd2"
                     /ApEinfo_fwdcolor="#9eafd2"
     primer_bind     2245..2261
                     /label="M13 fwd"
                     /ApEinfo_revcolor="#d59687"
                     /ApEinfo_fwdcolor="#d59687"
ORIGIN
        1 GTATCGCAGG TCTCACCATA AATTGGGTAC TGGGGATTGG GTACTAATAC CAATTCAAAA
       61 TTCAAAATAG CCTACGGCAA GGCTGCGCCA ACAAAATTCA AAATTAGGAA AGTCAAACAG
      121 CATAAGGGTA TATCCGTATG TATCTGTCGC ATTCTGTTTT CAAATTGTTA CAAGGATTGG
      181 GCTTTAACAG GTTGGATGAT AAGTCCCCGG TCTAGGGTCA CGCGTAGGAC GCGTCGAGTA
      241 GGGTGGCACC ACATCGGTTT TACACGTATG AGACCGTCAG GCACGATCGA GCATGCTAGA
      301 AGGCTAGGTG GAGGCTCAGT GATGATAAGT CTGCGATGGT GGATGCATGT GTCATGGTCA
      361 TAGCTGTTTC CTGTGTGAAA TTGTTATCCG CTCAGAGGGC ACAATCCTAT TCCGCGCTAT
      421 CCGACAATCT CCAAGACATT AGGTGGAGTT CAGTTCGGCG TATGGCATAT GTCGCTGGAA
      481 AGAACATGTG AGCAAAAGGC CAGCAAAAGG CCAGGAACCG TAAAAAGGCC GCGTTGCTGG
      541 CGTTTTTCCA TAGGCTCCGC CCCCCTGACG AGCATCACAA AAATCGACGC TCAAGTCAGA
      601 GGTGGCGAAA CCCGACAGGA CTATAAAGAT ACCAGGCGTT TCCCCCTGGA AGCTCCCTCG
      661 TGCGCTCTCC TGTTCCGACC CTGCCGCTTA CCGGATACCT GTCCGCCTTT CTCCCTTCGG
      721 GAAGCGTGGC GCTTTCTCAT AGCTCACGCT GTAGGTATCT CAGTTCGGTG TAGGTCGTTC
      781 GCTCCAAGCT GGGCTGTGTG CACGAACCCC CCGTTCAGCC CGACCGCTGC GCCTTATCCG
      841 GTAACTATCG TCTTGAGTCC AACCCGGTAA GACACGACTT ATCGCCACTG GCAGCAGCCA
      901 CTGGTAACAG GATTAGCAGA GCGAGGTATG TAGGCGGTGC TACAGAGTTC TTGAAGTGGT
      961 GGCCTAACTA CGGCTACACT AGAAGAACAG TATTTGGTAT CTGCGCTCTG CTGAAGCCAG
     1021 TTACCTTCGG AAAAAGAGTT GGTAGCTCTT GATCCGGCAA ACAAACCACC GCTGGTAGCG
     1081 GTGGTTTTTT TGTTTGCAAG CAGCAGATTA CGCGCAGAAA AAAAGGATCT CAAGAAGATC
     1141 CTTTGATCTT TTCTACGGGG TCTGACGCTC TATTCAACAA AGCCGCCGTC CCGTCAAGTC
     1201 AGCGTAAATG GGTAGGGGGC TTCAAATCGT CCCCCCATAC GATATAAGTT GTTACTAGTG
     1261 CTTGGATTCT CACCAATAAA AAACGCCCGG CGGCAACCGA GCGTTCTGAA CAAATCCAGA
     1321 TGGAGTTCTG AGGTCATTAC TGGATCTATC AACAGGAGTC CAAGCGAGCT CGATATCAAA
     1381 TTACGCCCCG CCCTGCCACT CATCGCAGTA CTGTTGTAAT TCATTAAGCA TTCTGCCGAC
     1441 ATGGAAGCCA TCACAAACGG CATGATGAAC CTGAATCGCC AGCGGCATCA GCACCTTGTC
     1501 GCCTTGCGTA TAATATTTGC CCATGGTGAA AACGGGGGCG AAGAAGTTGT CCATATTGGC
     1561 CACGTTTAAA TCAAAACTGG TGAAACTCAC CCAGGGATTG GCTGAGACGA AAAACATATT
     1621 CTCAATAAAC CCTTTAGGGA AATAGGCCAG GTTTTCACCG TAACACGCCA CATCTTGCGA
     1681 ATATATGTGT AGAAACTGCC GGAAATCGTC GTGGTATTCA CTCCAGAGCG ATGAAAACGT
     1741 TTCAGTTTGC TCATGGAAAA CGGTGTAACA AGGGTGAACA CTATCCCATA TCACCAGCTC
     1801 ACCGTCTTTC ATTGCCATAC GAAATTCCGG ATGAGCATTC ATCAGGCGGG CAAGAATGTG
     1861 AATAAAGGCC GGATAAAACT TGTGCTTATT TTTCTTTACG GTCTTTAAAA AGGCCGTAAT
     1921 ATCCAGCTGA ACGGTCTGGT TATAGGTACA TTGAGCAACT GACTGAAATG CCTCAAAATG
     1981 TTCTTTACGA TGCCATTGGG ATATATCAAC GGTGGTATAT CCAGTGATTT TTTTCTCCAT
     2041 TTTAGCTTCC TTAGCTCCTG AAAATCTCGA TAACTCAAAA AATACGCCCG GTAGTGATCT
     2101 TATTTCATTA TGGTGAAAGT TGGAACCTCT TACGTGCCGA TCAACGTCTC ATTGATACCT
     2161 GAAACAAAAC CCATCGTACG GCCAAGGAAG TCTCCAATAA CTGTGATCCA CCACAAGCGC
     2221 CAGGGTTTTC CCAGTCACGA CGTTGTAAAA CGACGGCCAG TCATGCATAA TCCGCACGCA
     2281 TCTGGAATAA GGAAGTGCCA TTCCGCCTGA CCT
//
