# Supplementary material for: A scalable transposon mutagenesis system for non-model bacteria
Source: bioRxiv preprint, doi:10.64898/2025.12.22.696024, version 1 (2025-12-23)
Supplement: Plasmid sequences [file 696024_file12.zip › Plasmid sequences/Promoter part plasmids/pGLU_93.gb]

LOCUS       pGLU_93                 2313 bp ds-DNA     circular     08-APR-2024
DEFINITION  .
FEATURES             Location/Qualifiers
     misc_feature    1..19
                     /label="upstream region"
                     /ApEinfo_revcolor="#9eafd2"
                     /ApEinfo_fwdcolor="#9eafd2"
     RS421_promot... complement(20..184)
                     /label=13463
                     /ApEinfo_revcolor="#f58a5e"
                     /ApEinfo_fwdcolor="#f58a5e"
     miscellaneous   185..214
                     /label="Himar_LE"
                     /ApEinfo_revcolor="#faac61"
                     /ApEinfo_fwdcolor="#faac61"
     miscellaneous   complement(185..214)
                     /label="Himar_RE"
                     /ApEinfo_revcolor="#faac61"
                     /ApEinfo_fwdcolor="#faac61"
     misc_feature    215..244
                     /label="F primer binding"
                     /ApEinfo_revcolor="#d6b295"
                     /ApEinfo_fwdcolor="#d6b295"
     promoter ID ... 245..264
                     /label=">skpp-1938-F_sk20mer-9052"
                     /ApEinfo_revcolor="#f58a5e"
                     /ApEinfo_fwdcolor="#f58a5e"
     misc_feature    265..300
                     /label="downstream region"
                     /ApEinfo_revcolor="#9eafd2"
                     /ApEinfo_fwdcolor="#9eafd2"
     primer_bind     complement(357..373)
                     /label="M13 rev"
                     /ApEinfo_revcolor="#c7b0e3"
                     /ApEinfo_fwdcolor="#c7b0e3"
     ORI             complement(545..1133)
                     /label="ColE1"
                     /ApEinfo_revcolor="#c6c9d1"
                     /ApEinfo_fwdcolor="#c6c9d1"
     terminator      1266..1360
                     /label="lambda t0 terminator"
                     /ApEinfo_revcolor="#faac61"
                     /ApEinfo_fwdcolor="#faac61"
     CDS             complement(1381..2040)
                     /label="cat"
                     /ApEinfo_revcolor="#ffef86"
                     /ApEinfo_fwdcolor="#ffef86"
     promoter        complement(2041..2143)
                     /label="Pcat"
                     /ApEinfo_revcolor="#9eafd2"
                     /ApEinfo_fwdcolor="#9eafd2"
     primer_bind     2245..2261
                     /label="M13 fwd"
                     /ApEinfo_revcolor="#d59687"
                     /ApEinfo_fwdcolor="#d59687"
ORIGIN
        1 GTATCGCAGG TCTCACCATT ACTAAATTTT CCTTAGGCAA TGGGCAACTG TTCACTGTAA
       61 TGTTCATTCT CTCCCGCCTA GCTCGGCAGG TTTACCCTTT TCTGAACAGT ATTAACTTAA
      121 CGTGAACTCG ACGGAACCTA ACCCCAATCC CTTCCCTACA AGGGAAGGGG CTGAAAATCT
      181 ATAATAACAG GTTGGATGAT AAGTCCCCGG TCTAGGGTCA CGCGTAGGAC GCGTCGAGTA
      241 GGGTGTTAGG GCGGTCACTA GGTACGTATG AGACCGTCAG GCACGATCGA GCATGCTAGA
      301 AGGCTAGGTG GAGGCTCAGT GATGATAAGT CTGCGATGGT GGATGCATGT GTCATGGTCA
      361 TAGCTGTTTC CTGTGTGAAA TTGTTATCCG CTCAGAGGGC ACAATCCTAT TCCGCGCTAT
      421 CCGACAATCT CCAAGACATT AGGTGGAGTT CAGTTCGGCG TATGGCATAT GTCGCTGGAA
      481 AGAACATGTG AGCAAAAGGC CAGCAAAAGG CCAGGAACCG TAAAAAGGCC GCGTTGCTGG
      541 CGTTTTTCCA TAGGCTCCGC CCCCCTGACG AGCATCACAA AAATCGACGC TCAAGTCAGA
      601 GGTGGCGAAA CCCGACAGGA CTATAAAGAT ACCAGGCGTT TCCCCCTGGA AGCTCCCTCG
      661 TGCGCTCTCC TGTTCCGACC CTGCCGCTTA CCGGATACCT GTCCGCCTTT CTCCCTTCGG
      721 GAAGCGTGGC GCTTTCTCAT AGCTCACGCT GTAGGTATCT CAGTTCGGTG TAGGTCGTTC
      781 GCTCCAAGCT GGGCTGTGTG CACGAACCCC CCGTTCAGCC CGACCGCTGC GCCTTATCCG
      841 GTAACTATCG TCTTGAGTCC AACCCGGTAA GACACGACTT ATCGCCACTG GCAGCAGCCA
      901 CTGGTAACAG GATTAGCAGA GCGAGGTATG TAGGCGGTGC TACAGAGTTC TTGAAGTGGT
      961 GGCCTAACTA CGGCTACACT AGAAGAACAG TATTTGGTAT CTGCGCTCTG CTGAAGCCAG
     1021 TTACCTTCGG AAAAAGAGTT GGTAGCTCTT GATCCGGCAA ACAAACCACC GCTGGTAGCG
     1081 GTGGTTTTTT TGTTTGCAAG CAGCAGATTA CGCGCAGAAA AAAAGGATCT CAAGAAGATC
     1141 CTTTGATCTT TTCTACGGGG TCTGACGCTC TATTCAACAA AGCCGCCGTC CCGTCAAGTC
     1201 AGCGTAAATG GGTAGGGGGC TTCAAATCGT CCCCCCATAC GATATAAGTT GTTACTAGTG
     1261 CTTGGATTCT CACCAATAAA AAACGCCCGG CGGCAACCGA GCGTTCTGAA CAAATCCAGA
     1321 TGGAGTTCTG AGGTCATTAC TGGATCTATC AACAGGAGTC CAAGCGAGCT CGATATCAAA
     1381 TTACGCCCCG CCCTGCCACT CATCGCAGTA CTGTTGTAAT TCATTAAGCA TTCTGCCGAC
     1441 ATGGAAGCCA TCACAAACGG CATGATGAAC CTGAATCGCC AGCGGCATCA GCACCTTGTC
     1501 GCCTTGCGTA TAATATTTGC CCATGGTGAA AACGGGGGCG AAGAAGTTGT CCATATTGGC
     1561 CACGTTTAAA TCAAAACTGG TGAAACTCAC CCAGGGATTG GCTGAGACGA AAAACATATT
     1621 CTCAATAAAC CCTTTAGGGA AATAGGCCAG GTTTTCACCG TAACACGCCA CATCTTGCGA
     1681 ATATATGTGT AGAAACTGCC GGAAATCGTC GTGGTATTCA CTCCAGAGCG ATGAAAACGT
     1741 TTCAGTTTGC TCATGGAAAA CGGTGTAACA AGGGTGAACA CTATCCCATA TCACCAGCTC
     1801 ACCGTCTTTC ATTGCCATAC GAAATTCCGG ATGAGCATTC ATCAGGCGGG CAAGAATGTG
     1861 AATAAAGGCC GGATAAAACT TGTGCTTATT TTTCTTTACG GTCTTTAAAA AGGCCGTAAT
     1921 ATCCAGCTGA ACGGTCTGGT TATAGGTACA TTGAGCAACT GACTGAAATG CCTCAAAATG
     1981 TTCTTTACGA TGCCATTGGG ATATATCAAC GGTGGTATAT CCAGTGATTT TTTTCTCCAT
     2041 TTTAGCTTCC TTAGCTCCTG AAAATCTCGA TAACTCAAAA AATACGCCCG GTAGTGATCT
     2101 TATTTCATTA TGGTGAAAGT TGGAACCTCT TACGTGCCGA TCAACGTCTC ATTGATACCT
     2161 GAAACAAAAC CCATCGTACG GCCAAGGAAG TCTCCAATAA CTGTGATCCA CCACAAGCGC
     2221 CAGGGTTTTC CCAGTCACGA CGTTGTAAAA CGACGGCCAG TCATGCATAA TCCGCACGCA
     2281 TCTGGAATAA GGAAGTGCCA TTCCGCCTGA CCT
//
