# Supplementary material for: A scalable transposon mutagenesis system for non-model bacteria
Source: bioRxiv preprint, doi:10.64898/2025.12.22.696024, version 1 (2025-12-23)
Supplement: Plasmid sequences [file 696024_file12.zip › Plasmid sequences/Promoter part plasmids/pGLU_115.gb]

LOCUS       pGLU_115                2313 bp ds-DNA     circular     16-MAY-2024
DEFINITION  .
FEATURES             Location/Qualifiers
     RS421_promot... complement(20..184)
                     /label=14067
                     /ApEinfo_revcolor="#f58a5e"
                     /ApEinfo_fwdcolor="#f58a5e"
     miscellaneous   185..203
                     /label="Tn5_LE"
                     /ApEinfo_revcolor="#faac61"
                     /ApEinfo_fwdcolor="#faac61"
     miscellaneous   complement(185..203)
                     /label="Tn5_RE"
                     /ApEinfo_revcolor="#faac61"
                     /ApEinfo_fwdcolor="#faac61"
     misc_feature    204..233
                     /label="F primer binding"
                     /ApEinfo_revcolor="#d6b295"
                     /ApEinfo_fwdcolor="#d6b295"
     promoter ID ... 234..253
                     /label=">skpp-1963-F_sk20mer-4266"
                     /ApEinfo_revcolor="#f58a5e"
                     /ApEinfo_fwdcolor="#f58a5e"
     primer_bind     complement(357..373)
                     /label="M13 rev"
                     /ApEinfo_revcolor="#c7b0e3"
                     /ApEinfo_fwdcolor="#c7b0e3"
     ORI             complement(545..1133)
                     /label="ColE1"
                     /ApEinfo_revcolor="#c6c9d1"
                     /ApEinfo_fwdcolor="#c6c9d1"
     terminator      1266..1360
                     /label="lambda t0 terminator"
                     /ApEinfo_revcolor="#faac61"
                     /ApEinfo_fwdcolor="#faac61"
     CDS             complement(1381..2040)
                     /label="cat"
                     /ApEinfo_revcolor="#ffef86"
                     /ApEinfo_fwdcolor="#ffef86"
     promoter        complement(2041..2143)
                     /label="Pcat"
                     /ApEinfo_revcolor="#9eafd2"
                     /ApEinfo_fwdcolor="#9eafd2"
     primer_bind     2245..2261
                     /label="M13 fwd"
                     /ApEinfo_revcolor="#d59687"
                     /ApEinfo_fwdcolor="#d59687"
ORIGIN
        1 GTATCGCAGG TCTCATCATG TACATTCCTT TATGTAGAAC ACAGAGCATC TGAGGCTTTA
       61 CGTTCCCTCA CCCCCGACCC CTCGCCCACT GCGGCGGGCG AGGGGAGTTC AAACCTTCAT
      121 GGTGGTATGG CGGGAGAGGG GGTAGCTTAC AAGGGTAGGT TTTAAGCTCC CTCACCCCCG
      181 ACCCCTGTCT CTTATACACA TCTGGGTCAC GCGTAGGACG CGTCGAGTAG GGTATCTCGG
      241 TCTTATCCTC CGGCGTATGA GACCGTCAGA CACGATCGAG CATGCTAGTC GATATCGAGA
      301 AGGCTAGGTG GAGGCTCAGT GATGATAAGT CTGCGATGGT GGATGCATGT GTCATGGTCA
      361 TAGCTGTTTC CTGTGTGAAA TTGTTATCCG CTCAGAGGGC ACAATCCTAT TCCGCGCTAT
      421 CCGACAATCT CCAAGACATT AGGTGGAGTT CAGTTCGGCG TATGGCATAT GTCGCTGGAA
      481 AGAACATGTG AGCAAAAGGC CAGCAAAAGG CCAGGAACCG TAAAAAGGCC GCGTTGCTGG
      541 CGTTTTTCCA TAGGCTCCGC CCCCCTGACG AGCATCACAA AAATCGACGC TCAAGTCAGA
      601 GGTGGCGAAA CCCGACAGGA CTATAAAGAT ACCAGGCGTT TCCCCCTGGA AGCTCCCTCG
      661 TGCGCTCTCC TGTTCCGACC CTGCCGCTTA CCGGATACCT GTCCGCCTTT CTCCCTTCGG
      721 GAAGCGTGGC GCTTTCTCAT AGCTCACGCT GTAGGTATCT CAGTTCGGTG TAGGTCGTTC
      781 GCTCCAAGCT GGGCTGTGTG CACGAACCCC CCGTTCAGCC CGACCGCTGC GCCTTATCCG
      841 GTAACTATCG TCTTGAGTCC AACCCGGTAA GACACGACTT ATCGCCACTG GCAGCAGCCA
      901 CTGGTAACAG GATTAGCAGA GCGAGGTATG TAGGCGGTGC TACAGAGTTC TTGAAGTGGT
      961 GGCCTAACTA CGGCTACACT AGAAGAACAG TATTTGGTAT CTGCGCTCTG CTGAAGCCAG
     1021 TTACCTTCGG AAAAAGAGTT GGTAGCTCTT GATCCGGCAA ACAAACCACC GCTGGTAGCG
     1081 GTGGTTTTTT TGTTTGCAAG CAGCAGATTA CGCGCAGAAA AAAAGGATCT CAAGAAGATC
     1141 CTTTGATCTT TTCTACGGGG TCTGACGCTC TATTCAACAA AGCCGCCGTC CCGTCAAGTC
     1201 AGCGTAAATG GGTAGGGGGC TTCAAATCGT CCCCCCATAC GATATAAGTT GTTACTAGTG
     1261 CTTGGATTCT CACCAATAAA AAACGCCCGG CGGCAACCGA GCGTTCTGAA CAAATCCAGA
     1321 TGGAGTTCTG AGGTCATTAC TGGATCTATC AACAGGAGTC CAAGCGAGCT CGATATCAAA
     1381 TTACGCCCCG CCCTGCCACT CATCGCAGTA CTGTTGTAAT TCATTAAGCA TTCTGCCGAC
     1441 ATGGAAGCCA TCACAAACGG CATGATGAAC CTGAATCGCC AGCGGCATCA GCACCTTGTC
     1501 GCCTTGCGTA TAATATTTGC CCATGGTGAA AACGGGGGCG AAGAAGTTGT CCATATTGGC
     1561 CACGTTTAAA TCAAAACTGG TGAAACTCAC CCAGGGATTG GCTGAGACGA AAAACATATT
     1621 CTCAATAAAC CCTTTAGGGA AATAGGCCAG GTTTTCACCG TAACACGCCA CATCTTGCGA
     1681 ATATATGTGT AGAAACTGCC GGAAATCGTC GTGGTATTCA CTCCAGAGCG ATGAAAACGT
     1741 TTCAGTTTGC TCATGGAAAA CGGTGTAACA AGGGTGAACA CTATCCCATA TCACCAGCTC
     1801 ACCGTCTTTC ATTGCCATAC GAAATTCCGG ATGAGCATTC ATCAGGCGGG CAAGAATGTG
     1861 AATAAAGGCC GGATAAAACT TGTGCTTATT TTTCTTTACG GTCTTTAAAA AGGCCGTAAT
     1921 ATCCAGCTGA ACGGTCTGGT TATAGGTACA TTGAGCAACT GACTGAAATG CCTCAAAATG
     1981 TTCTTTACGA TGCCATTGGG ATATATCAAC GGTGGTATAT CCAGTGATTT TTTTCTCCAT
     2041 TTTAGCTTCC TTAGCTCCTG AAAATCTCGA TAACTCAAAA AATACGCCCG GTAGTGATCT
     2101 TATTTCATTA TGGTGAAAGT TGGAACCTCT TACGTGCCGA TCAACGTCTC ATTGATACCT
     2161 GAAACAAAAC CCATCGTACG GCCAAGGAAG TCTCCAATAA CTGTGATCCA CCACAAGCGC
     2221 CAGGGTTTTC CCAGTCACGA CGTTGTAAAA CGACGGCCAG TCATGCATAA TCCGCACGCA
     2281 TCTGGAATAA GGAAGTGCCA TTCCGCCTGA CCT
//
