# Supplementary material for: A scalable transposon mutagenesis system for non-model bacteria
Source: bioRxiv preprint, doi:10.64898/2025.12.22.696024, version 1 (2025-12-23)
Supplement: Plasmid sequences [file 696024_file12.zip › Plasmid sequences/Promoter part plasmids/pGLU_105.gb]

LOCUS       pGLU_105                2313 bp ds-DNA     circular     16-MAY-2024
DEFINITION  .
FEATURES             Location/Qualifiers
     RS421_promot... complement(20..184)
                     /label=13181
                     /ApEinfo_revcolor="#f58a5e"
                     /ApEinfo_fwdcolor="#f58a5e"
     miscellaneous   185..203
                     /label="Tn5_LE"
                     /ApEinfo_revcolor="#faac61"
                     /ApEinfo_fwdcolor="#faac61"
     miscellaneous   complement(185..203)
                     /label="Tn5_RE"
                     /ApEinfo_revcolor="#faac61"
                     /ApEinfo_fwdcolor="#faac61"
     misc_feature    204..233
                     /label="F primer binding"
                     /ApEinfo_revcolor="#d6b295"
                     /ApEinfo_fwdcolor="#d6b295"
     promoter ID ... 234..253
                     /label=">skpp-1953-F_sk20mer-2043"
                     /ApEinfo_revcolor="#f58a5e"
                     /ApEinfo_fwdcolor="#f58a5e"
     primer_bind     complement(357..373)
                     /label="M13 rev"
                     /ApEinfo_revcolor="#c7b0e3"
                     /ApEinfo_fwdcolor="#c7b0e3"
     ORI             complement(545..1133)
                     /label="ColE1"
                     /ApEinfo_revcolor="#c6c9d1"
                     /ApEinfo_fwdcolor="#c6c9d1"
     terminator      1266..1360
                     /label="lambda t0 terminator"
                     /ApEinfo_revcolor="#faac61"
                     /ApEinfo_fwdcolor="#faac61"
     CDS             complement(1381..2040)
                     /label="cat"
                     /ApEinfo_revcolor="#ffef86"
                     /ApEinfo_fwdcolor="#ffef86"
     promoter        complement(2041..2143)
                     /label="Pcat"
                     /ApEinfo_revcolor="#9eafd2"
                     /ApEinfo_fwdcolor="#9eafd2"
     primer_bind     2245..2261
                     /label="M13 fwd"
                     /ApEinfo_revcolor="#d59687"
                     /ApEinfo_fwdcolor="#d59687"
ORIGIN
        1 GTATCGCAGG TCTCATCATA AATTGGGTAC TGGGGATTGG GTACTAATAC CAATTCAAAA
       61 TTCAAAATAG CCTACGGCAA GGCTGCGCCA ACAAAATTCA AAATTAGGAA AGTCAAACAG
      121 CATAAGGGTA TATCCGTATG TATCTGTCGC ATTCTGTTTT CAAATTGTTA CAAGGATTGG
      181 GCTTCTGTCT CTTATACACA TCTGGGTCAC GCGTAGGACG CGTCGAGTAG GGTTCTTTGT
      241 GGGACTCCCT ACGCGTATGA GACCGTCAGA CACGATCGAG CATGCTAGTC GATATCGAGA
      301 AGGCTAGGTG GAGGCTCAGT GATGATAAGT CTGCGATGGT GGATGCATGT GTCATGGTCA
      361 TAGCTGTTTC CTGTGTGAAA TTGTTATCCG CTCAGAGGGC ACAATCCTAT TCCGCGCTAT
      421 CCGACAATCT CCAAGACATT AGGTGGAGTT CAGTTCGGCG TATGGCATAT GTCGCTGGAA
      481 AGAACATGTG AGCAAAAGGC CAGCAAAAGG CCAGGAACCG TAAAAAGGCC GCGTTGCTGG
      541 CGTTTTTCCA TAGGCTCCGC CCCCCTGACG AGCATCACAA AAATCGACGC TCAAGTCAGA
      601 GGTGGCGAAA CCCGACAGGA CTATAAAGAT ACCAGGCGTT TCCCCCTGGA AGCTCCCTCG
      661 TGCGCTCTCC TGTTCCGACC CTGCCGCTTA CCGGATACCT GTCCGCCTTT CTCCCTTCGG
      721 GAAGCGTGGC GCTTTCTCAT AGCTCACGCT GTAGGTATCT CAGTTCGGTG TAGGTCGTTC
      781 GCTCCAAGCT GGGCTGTGTG CACGAACCCC CCGTTCAGCC CGACCGCTGC GCCTTATCCG
      841 GTAACTATCG TCTTGAGTCC AACCCGGTAA GACACGACTT ATCGCCACTG GCAGCAGCCA
      901 CTGGTAACAG GATTAGCAGA GCGAGGTATG TAGGCGGTGC TACAGAGTTC TTGAAGTGGT
      961 GGCCTAACTA CGGCTACACT AGAAGAACAG TATTTGGTAT CTGCGCTCTG CTGAAGCCAG
     1021 TTACCTTCGG AAAAAGAGTT GGTAGCTCTT GATCCGGCAA ACAAACCACC GCTGGTAGCG
     1081 GTGGTTTTTT TGTTTGCAAG CAGCAGATTA CGCGCAGAAA AAAAGGATCT CAAGAAGATC
     1141 CTTTGATCTT TTCTACGGGG TCTGACGCTC TATTCAACAA AGCCGCCGTC CCGTCAAGTC
     1201 AGCGTAAATG GGTAGGGGGC TTCAAATCGT CCCCCCATAC GATATAAGTT GTTACTAGTG
     1261 CTTGGATTCT CACCAATAAA AAACGCCCGG CGGCAACCGA GCGTTCTGAA CAAATCCAGA
     1321 TGGAGTTCTG AGGTCATTAC TGGATCTATC AACAGGAGTC CAAGCGAGCT CGATATCAAA
     1381 TTACGCCCCG CCCTGCCACT CATCGCAGTA CTGTTGTAAT TCATTAAGCA TTCTGCCGAC
     1441 ATGGAAGCCA TCACAAACGG CATGATGAAC CTGAATCGCC AGCGGCATCA GCACCTTGTC
     1501 GCCTTGCGTA TAATATTTGC CCATGGTGAA AACGGGGGCG AAGAAGTTGT CCATATTGGC
     1561 CACGTTTAAA TCAAAACTGG TGAAACTCAC CCAGGGATTG GCTGAGACGA AAAACATATT
     1621 CTCAATAAAC CCTTTAGGGA AATAGGCCAG GTTTTCACCG TAACACGCCA CATCTTGCGA
     1681 ATATATGTGT AGAAACTGCC GGAAATCGTC GTGGTATTCA CTCCAGAGCG ATGAAAACGT
     1741 TTCAGTTTGC TCATGGAAAA CGGTGTAACA AGGGTGAACA CTATCCCATA TCACCAGCTC
     1801 ACCGTCTTTC ATTGCCATAC GAAATTCCGG ATGAGCATTC ATCAGGCGGG CAAGAATGTG
     1861 AATAAAGGCC GGATAAAACT TGTGCTTATT TTTCTTTACG GTCTTTAAAA AGGCCGTAAT
     1921 ATCCAGCTGA ACGGTCTGGT TATAGGTACA TTGAGCAACT GACTGAAATG CCTCAAAATG
     1981 TTCTTTACGA TGCCATTGGG ATATATCAAC GGTGGTATAT CCAGTGATTT TTTTCTCCAT
     2041 TTTAGCTTCC TTAGCTCCTG AAAATCTCGA TAACTCAAAA AATACGCCCG GTAGTGATCT
     2101 TATTTCATTA TGGTGAAAGT TGGAACCTCT TACGTGCCGA TCAACGTCTC ATTGATACCT
     2161 GAAACAAAAC CCATCGTACG GCCAAGGAAG TCTCCAATAA CTGTGATCCA CCACAAGCGC
     2221 CAGGGTTTTC CCAGTCACGA CGTTGTAAAA CGACGGCCAG TCATGCATAA TCCGCACGCA
     2281 TCTGGAATAA GGAAGTGCCA TTCCGCCTGA CCT
//
