# Supplementary material for: A scalable transposon mutagenesis system for non-model bacteria
Source: bioRxiv preprint, doi:10.64898/2025.12.22.696024, version 1 (2025-12-23)
Supplement: Plasmid sequences [file 696024_file12.zip › Plasmid sequences/Promoter part plasmids/pGLU_70.gb]

LOCUS       pGLU_70                 2313 bp ds-DNA     circular     08-APR-2024
DEFINITION  .
FEATURES             Location/Qualifiers
     misc_feature    1..19
                     /label="upstream region"
                     /ApEinfo_revcolor="#9eafd2"
                     /ApEinfo_fwdcolor="#9eafd2"
     promoter ID ... 20..39
                     /label=">skpp-1915-F_sk20mer-6621"
                     /ApEinfo_revcolor="#f58a5e"
                     /ApEinfo_fwdcolor="#f58a5e"
     misc_feature    complement(40..69)
                     /label="R primer binding"
                     /ApEinfo_revcolor="#d6b295"
                     /ApEinfo_fwdcolor="#d6b295"
     RS421_promot... 70..234
                     /label=13467
                     /ApEinfo_revcolor="#f58a5e"
                     /ApEinfo_fwdcolor="#f58a5e"
     misc_feature    235..300
                     /label="downstream region"
                     /ApEinfo_revcolor="#9eafd2"
                     /ApEinfo_fwdcolor="#9eafd2"
     primer_bind     complement(357..373)
                     /label="M13 rev"
                     /ApEinfo_revcolor="#c7b0e3"
                     /ApEinfo_fwdcolor="#c7b0e3"
     ORI             complement(545..1133)
                     /label="ColE1"
                     /ApEinfo_revcolor="#c6c9d1"
                     /ApEinfo_fwdcolor="#c6c9d1"
     terminator      1266..1360
                     /label="lambda t0 terminator"
                     /ApEinfo_revcolor="#faac61"
                     /ApEinfo_fwdcolor="#faac61"
     CDS             complement(1381..2040)
                     /label="cat"
                     /ApEinfo_revcolor="#ffef86"
                     /ApEinfo_fwdcolor="#ffef86"
     promoter        complement(2041..2143)
                     /label="Pcat"
                     /ApEinfo_revcolor="#9eafd2"
                     /ApEinfo_fwdcolor="#9eafd2"
     primer_bind     2245..2261
                     /label="M13 fwd"
                     /ApEinfo_revcolor="#d59687"
                     /ApEinfo_fwdcolor="#d59687"
ORIGIN
        1 GTGACTCAGG TCTCACGTAC GGCGTGAGTA GACGAAAACG TTCCGCAGCC ACACGCCGTG
       61 TGAAGCTGGC GCCAAATCGA AGCCCGTTCA GGCATGCCTG AACGGGCTTT TTGTTTTGCG
      121 CCCGTGAGCT GCTGCGAACG GTGCCGCATG CCGCTGCCGC ATGCGTGCAA ATGGGCATTG
      181 CAACGCGCGC GGGCTGCGCT ATCGTGGCGG TGACGCAGGT TTTGCGAATA TGCCAATGTG
      241 AGACCGGGAT TCACATTGGA TACGAGATCC GTAGATTGAT AAGAGGACAC GGAATATCCC
      301 AGGCTAGGTG GAGGCTCAGT GATGATAAGT CTGCGATGGT GGATGCATGT GTCATGGTCA
      361 TAGCTGTTTC CTGTGTGAAA TTGTTATCCG CTCAGAGGGC ACAATCCTAT TCCGCGCTAT
      421 CCGACAATCT CCAAGACATT AGGTGGAGTT CAGTTCGGCG TATGGCATAT GTCGCTGGAA
      481 AGAACATGTG AGCAAAAGGC CAGCAAAAGG CCAGGAACCG TAAAAAGGCC GCGTTGCTGG
      541 CGTTTTTCCA TAGGCTCCGC CCCCCTGACG AGCATCACAA AAATCGACGC TCAAGTCAGA
      601 GGTGGCGAAA CCCGACAGGA CTATAAAGAT ACCAGGCGTT TCCCCCTGGA AGCTCCCTCG
      661 TGCGCTCTCC TGTTCCGACC CTGCCGCTTA CCGGATACCT GTCCGCCTTT CTCCCTTCGG
      721 GAAGCGTGGC GCTTTCTCAT AGCTCACGCT GTAGGTATCT CAGTTCGGTG TAGGTCGTTC
      781 GCTCCAAGCT GGGCTGTGTG CACGAACCCC CCGTTCAGCC CGACCGCTGC GCCTTATCCG
      841 GTAACTATCG TCTTGAGTCC AACCCGGTAA GACACGACTT ATCGCCACTG GCAGCAGCCA
      901 CTGGTAACAG GATTAGCAGA GCGAGGTATG TAGGCGGTGC TACAGAGTTC TTGAAGTGGT
      961 GGCCTAACTA CGGCTACACT AGAAGAACAG TATTTGGTAT CTGCGCTCTG CTGAAGCCAG
     1021 TTACCTTCGG AAAAAGAGTT GGTAGCTCTT GATCCGGCAA ACAAACCACC GCTGGTAGCG
     1081 GTGGTTTTTT TGTTTGCAAG CAGCAGATTA CGCGCAGAAA AAAAGGATCT CAAGAAGATC
     1141 CTTTGATCTT TTCTACGGGG TCTGACGCTC TATTCAACAA AGCCGCCGTC CCGTCAAGTC
     1201 AGCGTAAATG GGTAGGGGGC TTCAAATCGT CCCCCCATAC GATATAAGTT GTTACTAGTG
     1261 CTTGGATTCT CACCAATAAA AAACGCCCGG CGGCAACCGA GCGTTCTGAA CAAATCCAGA
     1321 TGGAGTTCTG AGGTCATTAC TGGATCTATC AACAGGAGTC CAAGCGAGCT CGATATCAAA
     1381 TTACGCCCCG CCCTGCCACT CATCGCAGTA CTGTTGTAAT TCATTAAGCA TTCTGCCGAC
     1441 ATGGAAGCCA TCACAAACGG CATGATGAAC CTGAATCGCC AGCGGCATCA GCACCTTGTC
     1501 GCCTTGCGTA TAATATTTGC CCATGGTGAA AACGGGGGCG AAGAAGTTGT CCATATTGGC
     1561 CACGTTTAAA TCAAAACTGG TGAAACTCAC CCAGGGATTG GCTGAGACGA AAAACATATT
     1621 CTCAATAAAC CCTTTAGGGA AATAGGCCAG GTTTTCACCG TAACACGCCA CATCTTGCGA
     1681 ATATATGTGT AGAAACTGCC GGAAATCGTC GTGGTATTCA CTCCAGAGCG ATGAAAACGT
     1741 TTCAGTTTGC TCATGGAAAA CGGTGTAACA AGGGTGAACA CTATCCCATA TCACCAGCTC
     1801 ACCGTCTTTC ATTGCCATAC GAAATTCCGG ATGAGCATTC ATCAGGCGGG CAAGAATGTG
     1861 AATAAAGGCC GGATAAAACT TGTGCTTATT TTTCTTTACG GTCTTTAAAA AGGCCGTAAT
     1921 ATCCAGCTGA ACGGTCTGGT TATAGGTACA TTGAGCAACT GACTGAAATG CCTCAAAATG
     1981 TTCTTTACGA TGCCATTGGG ATATATCAAC GGTGGTATAT CCAGTGATTT TTTTCTCCAT
     2041 TTTAGCTTCC TTAGCTCCTG AAAATCTCGA TAACTCAAAA AATACGCCCG GTAGTGATCT
     2101 TATTTCATTA TGGTGAAAGT TGGAACCTCT TACGTGCCGA TCAACGTCTC ATTGATACCT
     2161 GAAACAAAAC CCATCGTACG GCCAAGGAAG TCTCCAATAA CTGTGATCCA CCACAAGCGC
     2221 CAGGGTTTTC CCAGTCACGA CGTTGTAAAA CGACGGCCAG TCATGCATAA TCCGCACGCA
     2281 TCTGGAATAA GGAAGTGCCA TTCCGCCTGA CCT
//
