# Supplementary material for: A scalable transposon mutagenesis system for non-model bacteria
Source: bioRxiv preprint, doi:10.64898/2025.12.22.696024, version 1 (2025-12-23)
Supplement: Plasmid sequences [file 696024_file12.zip › Plasmid sequences/Promoter part plasmids/pGLU_83.gb]

LOCUS       pGLU_83                 3005 bp ds-DNA     circular     08-APR-2024
DEFINITION  14434_abr in pUCIDT-Kan GoldenGate
SOURCE      Integrated DNA Technologies
COMMENT     Imported using the Genbank importer. File name: 463326491.gb
FEATURES             Location/Qualifiers
     misc_feature    483..501
                     /label="upstream region"
                     /ApEinfo_revcolor="#9eafd2"
                     /ApEinfo_fwdcolor="#9eafd2"
     promoter ID ... 502..521
                     /label=">skpp-1928-F_sk20mer-2219"
                     /ApEinfo_revcolor="#f58a5e"
                     /ApEinfo_fwdcolor="#f58a5e"
     Primer site     522..551
                     /label="R-skpp-asm-15-mer-2x"
                     /ApEinfo_revcolor="#f58a5e"
                     /ApEinfo_fwdcolor="#f58a5e"
     misc_feature    complement(522..551)
                     /label="R primer binding"
                     /ApEinfo_revcolor="#d6b295"
                     /ApEinfo_fwdcolor="#d6b295"
     RS421_promot... 552..716
                     /label=14434
                     /ApEinfo_revcolor="#84b0dc"
                     /ApEinfo_fwdcolor="#84b0dc"
     misc_feature    717..782
                     /label="downstream region"
                     /ApEinfo_revcolor="#9eafd2"
                     /ApEinfo_fwdcolor="#9eafd2"
     rep_origin      1233..1821
                     /label="ori"
                     /ApEinfo_revcolor="#c6c9d1"
                     /ApEinfo_fwdcolor="#c6c9d1"
     gene            1992..2807
                     /label="Kanamycin"
                     /ApEinfo_revcolor="#b7e6d7"
                     /ApEinfo_fwdcolor="#b7e6d7"
                     /function="Drug Resistance"
ORIGIN
        1 tcgcgcgttt cggtgatgac ggtgaaaacc tctgacacat gcagctcccg agaacggtca
       61 cagcttgtct gtaagcggat gccgggagca gacaagcccg tcagggcgcg tcagcgggtg
      121 ttggcgggtg tcggggctgg cttaactatg cggcatcaga gcagattgta ctgagagtgc
      181 accaaatgcg gtgtgaaata ccgcacagat gcgtaaggag aaaataccgc atcaggcgcc
      241 attcgccatt caggctgcgc aactgttggg aagggcgatc ggtgcgggcc tcatcgctat
      301 tacgccagct ggcgaaaggg ggatgtgctg caaggcgatt aagttgggta acgccagggt
      361 tttcccagtc acgacgttgt aaaacgacgg ccagtgcaac gcgatgacga tggatagcga
      421 ttcatcgatg agctgacccg atcgccgccg ccggagggtt gcgtttaaga cgggcgacag
      481 atgtgactca ggtctcacgt attggggacg ttggtaagca tgttccgcag ccacacgccg
      541 tgtgaagctg ggaacatcaa gagagaacca gtcggttctc tcttttatgt atagaagaat
      601 gaggttaagg agaggtcaca aactaaacaa ctcttaaaaa gctgaccttt actaataatc
      661 gcctttgttt tataatgaaa acattaacga aataatttat taaggagaga atactaaatg
      721 tgagaccggg attcacattg gatacgagat ccgtagattg ataagaggac acggaatatc
      781 ccatcagttc tggaccagcg agctgtgctg cgactcgtgg cgtaatcatg gtcatagctg
      841 tttcctgtgt gaaattgtta tccgctcaca attccacaca acatacgagc cggaagcata
      901 aagtgtaaag cctggggtgc ctaatgagtg agctaactca cattaattgc gttgcgctca
      961 ctgcccgctt tccagtcggg aaacctgtcg tgccagctgc attaatgaat cggccaacgc
     1021 gcggggagag gcggtttgcg tattgggcgc tcttccgctt cctcgctcac tgactcgctg
     1081 cgctcggtcg ttcggctgcg gcgagcggta tcagctcact caaaggcggt aatacggtta
     1141 tccacagaat caggggataa cgcaggaaag aacatgtgag caaaaggcca gcaaaaggcc
     1201 aggaaccgta aaaaggccgc gttgctggcg tttttccata ggctccgccc ccctgacgag
     1261 catcacaaaa atcgacgctc aagtcagagg tggcgaaacc cgacaggact ataaagatac
     1321 caggcgtttc cccctggaag ctccctcgtg cgctctcctg ttccgaccct gtcgcttacc
     1381 ggatacctgt ccgcctttct cccttcggga agcgtggcgc tttctcatag ctcacgctgt
     1441 aggtatctca gttcggtgta ggtcgttcgc tccaagctgg gctgtgtgca cgaacccccc
     1501 gttcagcccg accgctgcgc cttatccggt aactatcgtc ttgagtccaa cccggtaaga
     1561 cacgacttat cgccactggc agcagccact ggtaacagga ttagcagagc gaggtatgta
     1621 ggcggtgcta cagagttctt gaagtggtgg cctaactacg gctacactag aagaacagta
     1681 tttggtatct gcgctctgct gaagccagtt accttcggaa aaagagttgg tagctcttga
     1741 tccggcaaac aaaccaccgc tggtagcggt ggtttttttg tttgcaagca gcagattacg
     1801 cgcagaaaaa aaggatctca agaagatcct ttgatctttt ctacggggtc tgacgctcag
     1861 tggaacgaaa actcacgtta agggattttg gtcatgagat tatcaaaaag gatcttcacc
     1921 tagatccttt taaattaaaa atgaagtttt aaatcaatct aaagtatata tgagtaaact
     1981 tggtctgaca gttagaaaaa ctcatcgagc atcaagtgaa actgcaattt attcatatca
     2041 ggattatcaa taccatattt ttgaaaaagc cgtttctgta atgaaggaga aaactcaccg
     2101 aggcagttcc ataggatggc aagatcctgg tatcggtctg cgattccgac tcgtccaaca
     2161 tcaatacaac ctattaattt cccctcgtca aaaataaggt tatcaagtga gaaatcacca
     2221 tgagtgacga ctgaatccgg tgagaatggc aagagtttat gcatttcttt ccagacttgt
     2281 tcaacaggcc agccattacg ctcgtcatca aaatcactcg caccaaccaa accgttattc
     2341 attcgtgatt gcgcctgagc gaaacgaaat acgcgatcgc cgttaaaagg acaattacaa
     2401 acaggaatcg aatgcaaccg gcgcaggaac actgccagcg catcaacaat attttcacct
     2461 gaatcaggat attcttctaa tacctggaat gctgttttcc ctgggatcgc agtggtgagt
     2521 aaccatgcat catcaggagt acggataaaa tgcttgatgg tcggaagagg cataaattcc
     2581 gtcagccagt ttagcctgac catctcatct gtaacatcat tggcaacgct acctttgcca
     2641 tgtttcagaa acaactctgg cgcatcgggc ttcccataca atcgatagat tgtcgcacct
     2701 gattgcccga cattatcgcg agcccattta tacccatata aatcagcatc catgttggaa
     2761 tttaatcgcg gcttcaagca agacgtttcc cgttgaatat ggctcatttt agcttcctta
     2821 gctcctgaaa atctcgataa ctcaaaaaat acgcccggta gtgatcttat ttcattatgg
     2881 tgaaagttgg aacctcttac gtgccgatca cacatttccc cgaaaagtgc cacctgacgt
     2941 ctaagaaacc attattatca tgacattaac ctataaaaat aggcgtatca cgaggccctt
     3001 ttgtc
//
