# Supplementary material for: A scalable transposon mutagenesis system for non-model bacteria
Source: bioRxiv preprint, doi:10.64898/2025.12.22.696024, version 1 (2025-12-23)
Supplement: Plasmid sequences [file 696024_file12.zip › Plasmid sequences/Promoter part plasmids/pGLU_98.gb]

LOCUS       pGLU_98                 2313 bp ds-DNA     circular     08-APR-2024
DEFINITION  .
FEATURES             Location/Qualifiers
     misc_feature    1..19
                     /label="upstream region"
                     /ApEinfo_revcolor="#9eafd2"
                     /ApEinfo_fwdcolor="#9eafd2"
     RS421_promot... complement(20..184)
                     /label=14271
                     /ApEinfo_revcolor="#f58a5e"
                     /ApEinfo_fwdcolor="#f58a5e"
     miscellaneous   185..214
                     /label="Himar_LE"
                     /ApEinfo_revcolor="#faac61"
                     /ApEinfo_fwdcolor="#faac61"
     miscellaneous   complement(185..214)
                     /label="Himar_RE"
                     /ApEinfo_revcolor="#faac61"
                     /ApEinfo_fwdcolor="#faac61"
     misc_feature    215..244
                     /label="F primer binding"
                     /ApEinfo_revcolor="#d6b295"
                     /ApEinfo_fwdcolor="#d6b295"
     promoter ID ... 245..264
                     /label=">skpp-1943-F_sk20mer-8992"
                     /ApEinfo_revcolor="#f58a5e"
                     /ApEinfo_fwdcolor="#f58a5e"
     misc_feature    265..300
                     /label="downstream region"
                     /ApEinfo_revcolor="#9eafd2"
                     /ApEinfo_fwdcolor="#9eafd2"
     primer_bind     complement(357..373)
                     /label="M13 rev"
                     /ApEinfo_revcolor="#c7b0e3"
                     /ApEinfo_fwdcolor="#c7b0e3"
     ORI             complement(545..1133)
                     /label="ColE1"
                     /ApEinfo_revcolor="#c6c9d1"
                     /ApEinfo_fwdcolor="#c6c9d1"
     terminator      1266..1360
                     /label="lambda t0 terminator"
                     /ApEinfo_revcolor="#faac61"
                     /ApEinfo_fwdcolor="#faac61"
     CDS             complement(1381..2040)
                     /label="cat"
                     /ApEinfo_revcolor="#ffef86"
                     /ApEinfo_fwdcolor="#ffef86"
     promoter        complement(2041..2143)
                     /label="Pcat"
                     /ApEinfo_revcolor="#9eafd2"
                     /ApEinfo_fwdcolor="#9eafd2"
     primer_bind     2245..2261
                     /label="M13 fwd"
                     /ApEinfo_revcolor="#d59687"
                     /ApEinfo_fwdcolor="#d59687"
ORIGIN
        1 GTATCGCAGG TCTCACCATA GTTCAGCCTT CTGAATGCGT TAAAGAGGGT ACAAATTCTG
       61 TCGAACTGGG GTATACCCGC AATTATACCC ACACAATGGG GTTGATGTGG GGGGAATCTG
      121 GTTGAGTTCG GTAGAATTGA TTTGGAGGCA GAACGCTTAA ATTGTGGCGT TCTGAAACGA
      181 AAAATAACAG GTTGGATGAT AAGTCCCCGG TCTAGGGTCA CGCGTAGGAC GCGTCGAGTA
      241 GGGTGCTCCG CAAACACTAC TGAACGTATG AGACCGTCAG GCACGATCGA GCATGCTAGA
      301 AGGCTAGGTG GAGGCTCAGT GATGATAAGT CTGCGATGGT GGATGCATGT GTCATGGTCA
      361 TAGCTGTTTC CTGTGTGAAA TTGTTATCCG CTCAGAGGGC ACAATCCTAT TCCGCGCTAT
      421 CCGACAATCT CCAAGACATT AGGTGGAGTT CAGTTCGGCG TATGGCATAT GTCGCTGGAA
      481 AGAACATGTG AGCAAAAGGC CAGCAAAAGG CCAGGAACCG TAAAAAGGCC GCGTTGCTGG
      541 CGTTTTTCCA TAGGCTCCGC CCCCCTGACG AGCATCACAA AAATCGACGC TCAAGTCAGA
      601 GGTGGCGAAA CCCGACAGGA CTATAAAGAT ACCAGGCGTT TCCCCCTGGA AGCTCCCTCG
      661 TGCGCTCTCC TGTTCCGACC CTGCCGCTTA CCGGATACCT GTCCGCCTTT CTCCCTTCGG
      721 GAAGCGTGGC GCTTTCTCAT AGCTCACGCT GTAGGTATCT CAGTTCGGTG TAGGTCGTTC
      781 GCTCCAAGCT GGGCTGTGTG CACGAACCCC CCGTTCAGCC CGACCGCTGC GCCTTATCCG
      841 GTAACTATCG TCTTGAGTCC AACCCGGTAA GACACGACTT ATCGCCACTG GCAGCAGCCA
      901 CTGGTAACAG GATTAGCAGA GCGAGGTATG TAGGCGGTGC TACAGAGTTC TTGAAGTGGT
      961 GGCCTAACTA CGGCTACACT AGAAGAACAG TATTTGGTAT CTGCGCTCTG CTGAAGCCAG
     1021 TTACCTTCGG AAAAAGAGTT GGTAGCTCTT GATCCGGCAA ACAAACCACC GCTGGTAGCG
     1081 GTGGTTTTTT TGTTTGCAAG CAGCAGATTA CGCGCAGAAA AAAAGGATCT CAAGAAGATC
     1141 CTTTGATCTT TTCTACGGGG TCTGACGCTC TATTCAACAA AGCCGCCGTC CCGTCAAGTC
     1201 AGCGTAAATG GGTAGGGGGC TTCAAATCGT CCCCCCATAC GATATAAGTT GTTACTAGTG
     1261 CTTGGATTCT CACCAATAAA AAACGCCCGG CGGCAACCGA GCGTTCTGAA CAAATCCAGA
     1321 TGGAGTTCTG AGGTCATTAC TGGATCTATC AACAGGAGTC CAAGCGAGCT CGATATCAAA
     1381 TTACGCCCCG CCCTGCCACT CATCGCAGTA CTGTTGTAAT TCATTAAGCA TTCTGCCGAC
     1441 ATGGAAGCCA TCACAAACGG CATGATGAAC CTGAATCGCC AGCGGCATCA GCACCTTGTC
     1501 GCCTTGCGTA TAATATTTGC CCATGGTGAA AACGGGGGCG AAGAAGTTGT CCATATTGGC
     1561 CACGTTTAAA TCAAAACTGG TGAAACTCAC CCAGGGATTG GCTGAGACGA AAAACATATT
     1621 CTCAATAAAC CCTTTAGGGA AATAGGCCAG GTTTTCACCG TAACACGCCA CATCTTGCGA
     1681 ATATATGTGT AGAAACTGCC GGAAATCGTC GTGGTATTCA CTCCAGAGCG ATGAAAACGT
     1741 TTCAGTTTGC TCATGGAAAA CGGTGTAACA AGGGTGAACA CTATCCCATA TCACCAGCTC
     1801 ACCGTCTTTC ATTGCCATAC GAAATTCCGG ATGAGCATTC ATCAGGCGGG CAAGAATGTG
     1861 AATAAAGGCC GGATAAAACT TGTGCTTATT TTTCTTTACG GTCTTTAAAA AGGCCGTAAT
     1921 ATCCAGCTGA ACGGTCTGGT TATAGGTACA TTGAGCAACT GACTGAAATG CCTCAAAATG
     1981 TTCTTTACGA TGCCATTGGG ATATATCAAC GGTGGTATAT CCAGTGATTT TTTTCTCCAT
     2041 TTTAGCTTCC TTAGCTCCTG AAAATCTCGA TAACTCAAAA AATACGCCCG GTAGTGATCT
     2101 TATTTCATTA TGGTGAAAGT TGGAACCTCT TACGTGCCGA TCAACGTCTC ATTGATACCT
     2161 GAAACAAAAC CCATCGTACG GCCAAGGAAG TCTCCAATAA CTGTGATCCA CCACAAGCGC
     2221 CAGGGTTTTC CCAGTCACGA CGTTGTAAAA CGACGGCCAG TCATGCATAA TCCGCACGCA
     2281 TCTGGAATAA GGAAGTGCCA TTCCGCCTGA CCT
//
