# Supplementary material for: A scalable transposon mutagenesis system for non-model bacteria
Source: bioRxiv preprint, doi:10.64898/2025.12.22.696024, version 1 (2025-12-23)
Supplement: Plasmid sequences [file 696024_file12.zip › Plasmid sequences/Promoter part plasmids/pGLU_88.gb]

LOCUS       pGLU_88                 2313 bp ds-DNA     circular     08-APR-2024
DEFINITION  .
FEATURES             Location/Qualifiers
     misc_feature    1..19
                     /label="upstream region"
                     /ApEinfo_revcolor="#9eafd2"
                     /ApEinfo_fwdcolor="#9eafd2"
     RS421_promot... complement(20..184)
                     /label=13467
                     /ApEinfo_revcolor="#f58a5e"
                     /ApEinfo_fwdcolor="#f58a5e"
     miscellaneous   185..214
                     /label="Himar_LE"
                     /ApEinfo_revcolor="#faac61"
                     /ApEinfo_fwdcolor="#faac61"
     miscellaneous   complement(185..214)
                     /label="Himar_RE"
                     /ApEinfo_revcolor="#faac61"
                     /ApEinfo_fwdcolor="#faac61"
     misc_feature    215..244
                     /label="F primer binding"
                     /ApEinfo_revcolor="#d6b295"
                     /ApEinfo_fwdcolor="#d6b295"
     promoter ID ... 245..264
                     /label=">skpp-1933-F_sk20mer-1244"
                     /ApEinfo_revcolor="#f58a5e"
                     /ApEinfo_fwdcolor="#f58a5e"
     misc_feature    265..300
                     /label="downstream region"
                     /ApEinfo_revcolor="#9eafd2"
                     /ApEinfo_fwdcolor="#9eafd2"
     primer_bind     complement(357..373)
                     /label="M13 rev"
                     /ApEinfo_revcolor="#c7b0e3"
                     /ApEinfo_fwdcolor="#c7b0e3"
     ORI             complement(545..1133)
                     /label="ColE1"
                     /ApEinfo_revcolor="#c6c9d1"
                     /ApEinfo_fwdcolor="#c6c9d1"
     terminator      1266..1360
                     /label="lambda t0 terminator"
                     /ApEinfo_revcolor="#faac61"
                     /ApEinfo_fwdcolor="#faac61"
     CDS             complement(1381..2040)
                     /label="cat"
                     /ApEinfo_revcolor="#ffef86"
                     /ApEinfo_fwdcolor="#ffef86"
     promoter        complement(2041..2143)
                     /label="Pcat"
                     /ApEinfo_revcolor="#9eafd2"
                     /ApEinfo_fwdcolor="#9eafd2"
     primer_bind     2245..2261
                     /label="M13 fwd"
                     /ApEinfo_revcolor="#d59687"
                     /ApEinfo_fwdcolor="#d59687"
ORIGIN
        1 GTATCGCAGG TCTCACCATG GCATATTCGC AAAACCTGCG TCACCGCCAC GATAGCGCAG
       61 CCCGCGCGCG TTGCAATGCC CATTTGCACG CATGCGGCAG CGGCATGCGG CACCGTTCGC
      121 AGCAGCTCAC GGGCGCAAAA CAAAAAGCCC GTTCAGGCAT GCCTGAACGG GCTTCGATTT
      181 GGCGTAACAG GTTGGATGAT AAGTCCCCGG TCTAGGGTCA CGCGTAGGAC GCGTCGAGTA
      241 GGGTTCCACA GGGGCATAGG AATTCGTATG AGACCGTCAG GCACGATCGA GCATGCTAGA
      301 AGGCTAGGTG GAGGCTCAGT GATGATAAGT CTGCGATGGT GGATGCATGT GTCATGGTCA
      361 TAGCTGTTTC CTGTGTGAAA TTGTTATCCG CTCAGAGGGC ACAATCCTAT TCCGCGCTAT
      421 CCGACAATCT CCAAGACATT AGGTGGAGTT CAGTTCGGCG TATGGCATAT GTCGCTGGAA
      481 AGAACATGTG AGCAAAAGGC CAGCAAAAGG CCAGGAACCG TAAAAAGGCC GCGTTGCTGG
      541 CGTTTTTCCA TAGGCTCCGC CCCCCTGACG AGCATCACAA AAATCGACGC TCAAGTCAGA
      601 GGTGGCGAAA CCCGACAGGA CTATAAAGAT ACCAGGCGTT TCCCCCTGGA AGCTCCCTCG
      661 TGCGCTCTCC TGTTCCGACC CTGCCGCTTA CCGGATACCT GTCCGCCTTT CTCCCTTCGG
      721 GAAGCGTGGC GCTTTCTCAT AGCTCACGCT GTAGGTATCT CAGTTCGGTG TAGGTCGTTC
      781 GCTCCAAGCT GGGCTGTGTG CACGAACCCC CCGTTCAGCC CGACCGCTGC GCCTTATCCG
      841 GTAACTATCG TCTTGAGTCC AACCCGGTAA GACACGACTT ATCGCCACTG GCAGCAGCCA
      901 CTGGTAACAG GATTAGCAGA GCGAGGTATG TAGGCGGTGC TACAGAGTTC TTGAAGTGGT
      961 GGCCTAACTA CGGCTACACT AGAAGAACAG TATTTGGTAT CTGCGCTCTG CTGAAGCCAG
     1021 TTACCTTCGG AAAAAGAGTT GGTAGCTCTT GATCCGGCAA ACAAACCACC GCTGGTAGCG
     1081 GTGGTTTTTT TGTTTGCAAG CAGCAGATTA CGCGCAGAAA AAAAGGATCT CAAGAAGATC
     1141 CTTTGATCTT TTCTACGGGG TCTGACGCTC TATTCAACAA AGCCGCCGTC CCGTCAAGTC
     1201 AGCGTAAATG GGTAGGGGGC TTCAAATCGT CCCCCCATAC GATATAAGTT GTTACTAGTG
     1261 CTTGGATTCT CACCAATAAA AAACGCCCGG CGGCAACCGA GCGTTCTGAA CAAATCCAGA
     1321 TGGAGTTCTG AGGTCATTAC TGGATCTATC AACAGGAGTC CAAGCGAGCT CGATATCAAA
     1381 TTACGCCCCG CCCTGCCACT CATCGCAGTA CTGTTGTAAT TCATTAAGCA TTCTGCCGAC
     1441 ATGGAAGCCA TCACAAACGG CATGATGAAC CTGAATCGCC AGCGGCATCA GCACCTTGTC
     1501 GCCTTGCGTA TAATATTTGC CCATGGTGAA AACGGGGGCG AAGAAGTTGT CCATATTGGC
     1561 CACGTTTAAA TCAAAACTGG TGAAACTCAC CCAGGGATTG GCTGAGACGA AAAACATATT
     1621 CTCAATAAAC CCTTTAGGGA AATAGGCCAG GTTTTCACCG TAACACGCCA CATCTTGCGA
     1681 ATATATGTGT AGAAACTGCC GGAAATCGTC GTGGTATTCA CTCCAGAGCG ATGAAAACGT
     1741 TTCAGTTTGC TCATGGAAAA CGGTGTAACA AGGGTGAACA CTATCCCATA TCACCAGCTC
     1801 ACCGTCTTTC ATTGCCATAC GAAATTCCGG ATGAGCATTC ATCAGGCGGG CAAGAATGTG
     1861 AATAAAGGCC GGATAAAACT TGTGCTTATT TTTCTTTACG GTCTTTAAAA AGGCCGTAAT
     1921 ATCCAGCTGA ACGGTCTGGT TATAGGTACA TTGAGCAACT GACTGAAATG CCTCAAAATG
     1981 TTCTTTACGA TGCCATTGGG ATATATCAAC GGTGGTATAT CCAGTGATTT TTTTCTCCAT
     2041 TTTAGCTTCC TTAGCTCCTG AAAATCTCGA TAACTCAAAA AATACGCCCG GTAGTGATCT
     2101 TATTTCATTA TGGTGAAAGT TGGAACCTCT TACGTGCCGA TCAACGTCTC ATTGATACCT
     2161 GAAACAAAAC CCATCGTACG GCCAAGGAAG TCTCCAATAA CTGTGATCCA CCACAAGCGC
     2221 CAGGGTTTTC CCAGTCACGA CGTTGTAAAA CGACGGCCAG TCATGCATAA TCCGCACGCA
     2281 TCTGGAATAA GGAAGTGCCA TTCCGCCTGA CCT
//
