# Supplementary material for: A scalable transposon mutagenesis system for non-model bacteria
Source: bioRxiv preprint, doi:10.64898/2025.12.22.696024, version 1 (2025-12-23)
Supplement: Plasmid sequences [file 696024_file12.zip › Plasmid sequences/Promoter part plasmids/pGLU_99.gb]

LOCUS       pGLU_99                 2313 bp ds-DNA     circular     08-APR-2024
DEFINITION  .
FEATURES             Location/Qualifiers
     misc_feature    1..19
                     /label="upstream region"
                     /ApEinfo_revcolor="#9eafd2"
                     /ApEinfo_fwdcolor="#9eafd2"
     RS421_promot... complement(20..184)
                     /label=13401
                     /ApEinfo_revcolor="#f58a5e"
                     /ApEinfo_fwdcolor="#f58a5e"
     miscellaneous   185..214
                     /label="Himar_LE"
                     /ApEinfo_revcolor="#faac61"
                     /ApEinfo_fwdcolor="#faac61"
     miscellaneous   complement(185..214)
                     /label="Himar_RE"
                     /ApEinfo_revcolor="#faac61"
                     /ApEinfo_fwdcolor="#faac61"
     misc_feature    215..244
                     /label="F primer binding"
                     /ApEinfo_revcolor="#d6b295"
                     /ApEinfo_fwdcolor="#d6b295"
     promoter ID ... 245..264
                     /label=">skpp-1944-F_sk20mer-3630"
                     /ApEinfo_revcolor="#f58a5e"
                     /ApEinfo_fwdcolor="#f58a5e"
     misc_feature    265..300
                     /label="downstream region"
                     /ApEinfo_revcolor="#9eafd2"
                     /ApEinfo_fwdcolor="#9eafd2"
     primer_bind     complement(357..373)
                     /label="M13 rev"
                     /ApEinfo_revcolor="#c7b0e3"
                     /ApEinfo_fwdcolor="#c7b0e3"
     ORI             complement(545..1133)
                     /label="ColE1"
                     /ApEinfo_revcolor="#c6c9d1"
                     /ApEinfo_fwdcolor="#c6c9d1"
     terminator      1266..1360
                     /label="lambda t0 terminator"
                     /ApEinfo_revcolor="#faac61"
                     /ApEinfo_fwdcolor="#faac61"
     CDS             complement(1381..2040)
                     /label="cat"
                     /ApEinfo_revcolor="#ffef86"
                     /ApEinfo_fwdcolor="#ffef86"
     promoter        complement(2041..2143)
                     /label="Pcat"
                     /ApEinfo_revcolor="#9eafd2"
                     /ApEinfo_fwdcolor="#9eafd2"
     primer_bind     2245..2261
                     /label="M13 fwd"
                     /ApEinfo_revcolor="#d59687"
                     /ApEinfo_fwdcolor="#d59687"
ORIGIN
        1 GTATCGCAGG TCTCACCATG CCGCTCCTCC ATCCCGTCCA ATGGTTTCTG CCTTTATGAT
       61 ACCACAATTG ACGCCATGAT TCGGACAAAA AAAGAAAAAA GGGCGGTTTT CCTGCGGACA
      121 GGTTGCCCGC GGAAAACTGC CTCTCGCGTT TGGTTGGCTT CCTTTGGCGG AAAGCGGCAT
      181 AAAATAACAG GTTGGATGAT AAGTCCCCGG TCTAGGGTCA CGCGTAGGAC GCGTCGAGTA
      241 GGGTCACGAC GTATAACGGA TGGCCGTATG AGACCGTCAG GCACGATCGA GCATGCTAGA
      301 AGGCTAGGTG GAGGCTCAGT GATGATAAGT CTGCGATGGT GGATGCATGT GTCATGGTCA
      361 TAGCTGTTTC CTGTGTGAAA TTGTTATCCG CTCAGAGGGC ACAATCCTAT TCCGCGCTAT
      421 CCGACAATCT CCAAGACATT AGGTGGAGTT CAGTTCGGCG TATGGCATAT GTCGCTGGAA
      481 AGAACATGTG AGCAAAAGGC CAGCAAAAGG CCAGGAACCG TAAAAAGGCC GCGTTGCTGG
      541 CGTTTTTCCA TAGGCTCCGC CCCCCTGACG AGCATCACAA AAATCGACGC TCAAGTCAGA
      601 GGTGGCGAAA CCCGACAGGA CTATAAAGAT ACCAGGCGTT TCCCCCTGGA AGCTCCCTCG
      661 TGCGCTCTCC TGTTCCGACC CTGCCGCTTA CCGGATACCT GTCCGCCTTT CTCCCTTCGG
      721 GAAGCGTGGC GCTTTCTCAT AGCTCACGCT GTAGGTATCT CAGTTCGGTG TAGGTCGTTC
      781 GCTCCAAGCT GGGCTGTGTG CACGAACCCC CCGTTCAGCC CGACCGCTGC GCCTTATCCG
      841 GTAACTATCG TCTTGAGTCC AACCCGGTAA GACACGACTT ATCGCCACTG GCAGCAGCCA
      901 CTGGTAACAG GATTAGCAGA GCGAGGTATG TAGGCGGTGC TACAGAGTTC TTGAAGTGGT
      961 GGCCTAACTA CGGCTACACT AGAAGAACAG TATTTGGTAT CTGCGCTCTG CTGAAGCCAG
     1021 TTACCTTCGG AAAAAGAGTT GGTAGCTCTT GATCCGGCAA ACAAACCACC GCTGGTAGCG
     1081 GTGGTTTTTT TGTTTGCAAG CAGCAGATTA CGCGCAGAAA AAAAGGATCT CAAGAAGATC
     1141 CTTTGATCTT TTCTACGGGG TCTGACGCTC TATTCAACAA AGCCGCCGTC CCGTCAAGTC
     1201 AGCGTAAATG GGTAGGGGGC TTCAAATCGT CCCCCCATAC GATATAAGTT GTTACTAGTG
     1261 CTTGGATTCT CACCAATAAA AAACGCCCGG CGGCAACCGA GCGTTCTGAA CAAATCCAGA
     1321 TGGAGTTCTG AGGTCATTAC TGGATCTATC AACAGGAGTC CAAGCGAGCT CGATATCAAA
     1381 TTACGCCCCG CCCTGCCACT CATCGCAGTA CTGTTGTAAT TCATTAAGCA TTCTGCCGAC
     1441 ATGGAAGCCA TCACAAACGG CATGATGAAC CTGAATCGCC AGCGGCATCA GCACCTTGTC
     1501 GCCTTGCGTA TAATATTTGC CCATGGTGAA AACGGGGGCG AAGAAGTTGT CCATATTGGC
     1561 CACGTTTAAA TCAAAACTGG TGAAACTCAC CCAGGGATTG GCTGAGACGA AAAACATATT
     1621 CTCAATAAAC CCTTTAGGGA AATAGGCCAG GTTTTCACCG TAACACGCCA CATCTTGCGA
     1681 ATATATGTGT AGAAACTGCC GGAAATCGTC GTGGTATTCA CTCCAGAGCG ATGAAAACGT
     1741 TTCAGTTTGC TCATGGAAAA CGGTGTAACA AGGGTGAACA CTATCCCATA TCACCAGCTC
     1801 ACCGTCTTTC ATTGCCATAC GAAATTCCGG ATGAGCATTC ATCAGGCGGG CAAGAATGTG
     1861 AATAAAGGCC GGATAAAACT TGTGCTTATT TTTCTTTACG GTCTTTAAAA AGGCCGTAAT
     1921 ATCCAGCTGA ACGGTCTGGT TATAGGTACA TTGAGCAACT GACTGAAATG CCTCAAAATG
     1981 TTCTTTACGA TGCCATTGGG ATATATCAAC GGTGGTATAT CCAGTGATTT TTTTCTCCAT
     2041 TTTAGCTTCC TTAGCTCCTG AAAATCTCGA TAACTCAAAA AATACGCCCG GTAGTGATCT
     2101 TATTTCATTA TGGTGAAAGT TGGAACCTCT TACGTGCCGA TCAACGTCTC ATTGATACCT
     2161 GAAACAAAAC CCATCGTACG GCCAAGGAAG TCTCCAATAA CTGTGATCCA CCACAAGCGC
     2221 CAGGGTTTTC CCAGTCACGA CGTTGTAAAA CGACGGCCAG TCATGCATAA TCCGCACGCA
     2281 TCTGGAATAA GGAAGTGCCA TTCCGCCTGA CCT
//
