# Supplementary material for: A scalable transposon mutagenesis system for non-model bacteria
Source: bioRxiv preprint, doi:10.64898/2025.12.22.696024, version 1 (2025-12-23)
Supplement: Plasmid sequences [file 696024_file12.zip › Plasmid sequences/Promoter part plasmids/pGLU_89.gb]

LOCUS       pGLU_89                 2313 bp ds-DNA     circular     08-APR-2024
DEFINITION  .
FEATURES             Location/Qualifiers
     misc_feature    1..19
                     /label="upstream region"
                     /ApEinfo_revcolor="#9eafd2"
                     /ApEinfo_fwdcolor="#9eafd2"
     RS421_promot... complement(20..184)
                     /label=13168
                     /ApEinfo_revcolor="#f58a5e"
                     /ApEinfo_fwdcolor="#f58a5e"
     miscellaneous   185..214
                     /label="Himar_LE"
                     /ApEinfo_revcolor="#faac61"
                     /ApEinfo_fwdcolor="#faac61"
     miscellaneous   complement(185..214)
                     /label="Himar_RE"
                     /ApEinfo_revcolor="#faac61"
                     /ApEinfo_fwdcolor="#faac61"
     misc_feature    215..244
                     /label="F primer binding"
                     /ApEinfo_revcolor="#d6b295"
                     /ApEinfo_fwdcolor="#d6b295"
     misc_feature    245..264
                     /label=">skpp-1949-F_sk20mer-7474"
                     /ApEinfo_revcolor="#f58a5e"
                     /ApEinfo_fwdcolor="#f58a5e"
     misc_feature    265..300
                     /label="downstream region"
                     /ApEinfo_revcolor="#9eafd2"
                     /ApEinfo_fwdcolor="#9eafd2"
     primer_bind     complement(357..373)
                     /label="M13 rev"
                     /ApEinfo_revcolor="#c7b0e3"
                     /ApEinfo_fwdcolor="#c7b0e3"
     ORI             complement(545..1133)
                     /label="ColE1"
                     /ApEinfo_revcolor="#c6c9d1"
                     /ApEinfo_fwdcolor="#c6c9d1"
     terminator      1266..1360
                     /label="lambda t0 terminator"
                     /ApEinfo_revcolor="#faac61"
                     /ApEinfo_fwdcolor="#faac61"
     CDS             complement(1381..2040)
                     /label="cat"
                     /ApEinfo_revcolor="#ffef86"
                     /ApEinfo_fwdcolor="#ffef86"
     promoter        complement(2041..2143)
                     /label="Pcat"
                     /ApEinfo_revcolor="#9eafd2"
                     /ApEinfo_fwdcolor="#9eafd2"
     primer_bind     2245..2261
                     /label="M13 fwd"
                     /ApEinfo_revcolor="#d59687"
                     /ApEinfo_fwdcolor="#d59687"
ORIGIN
        1 GTATCGCAGG TCTCACCATC CTCTATCAAA CAAATTATAC TCCTCGAAAA TCTCTCTTCA
       61 AACCACGTCA GCTTCCATCT GCAACCTCAA AACACTGTTT TGAGCAACCT GCGGCTAGCT
      121 TCCTTGTTTG TGCTCTTTGA TTTTCATTGA GTATTACTTC CTATTATCAT TATAACGCTT
      181 TTTCTAACAG GTTGGATGAT AAGTCCCCGG TCTAGGGTCA CGCGTAGGAC GCGTCGAGTA
      241 GGGTACTGTT CTATTGGCCA AGCGCGTATG AGACCGTCAG GCACGATCGA GCATGCTAGA
      301 AGGCTAGGTG GAGGCTCAGT GATGATAAGT CTGCGATGGT GGATGCATGT GTCATGGTCA
      361 TAGCTGTTTC CTGTGTGAAA TTGTTATCCG CTCAGAGGGC ACAATCCTAT TCCGCGCTAT
      421 CCGACAATCT CCAAGACATT AGGTGGAGTT CAGTTCGGCG TATGGCATAT GTCGCTGGAA
      481 AGAACATGTG AGCAAAAGGC CAGCAAAAGG CCAGGAACCG TAAAAAGGCC GCGTTGCTGG
      541 CGTTTTTCCA TAGGCTCCGC CCCCCTGACG AGCATCACAA AAATCGACGC TCAAGTCAGA
      601 GGTGGCGAAA CCCGACAGGA CTATAAAGAT ACCAGGCGTT TCCCCCTGGA AGCTCCCTCG
      661 TGCGCTCTCC TGTTCCGACC CTGCCGCTTA CCGGATACCT GTCCGCCTTT CTCCCTTCGG
      721 GAAGCGTGGC GCTTTCTCAT AGCTCACGCT GTAGGTATCT CAGTTCGGTG TAGGTCGTTC
      781 GCTCCAAGCT GGGCTGTGTG CACGAACCCC CCGTTCAGCC CGACCGCTGC GCCTTATCCG
      841 GTAACTATCG TCTTGAGTCC AACCCGGTAA GACACGACTT ATCGCCACTG GCAGCAGCCA
      901 CTGGTAACAG GATTAGCAGA GCGAGGTATG TAGGCGGTGC TACAGAGTTC TTGAAGTGGT
      961 GGCCTAACTA CGGCTACACT AGAAGAACAG TATTTGGTAT CTGCGCTCTG CTGAAGCCAG
     1021 TTACCTTCGG AAAAAGAGTT GGTAGCTCTT GATCCGGCAA ACAAACCACC GCTGGTAGCG
     1081 GTGGTTTTTT TGTTTGCAAG CAGCAGATTA CGCGCAGAAA AAAAGGATCT CAAGAAGATC
     1141 CTTTGATCTT TTCTACGGGG TCTGACGCTC TATTCAACAA AGCCGCCGTC CCGTCAAGTC
     1201 AGCGTAAATG GGTAGGGGGC TTCAAATCGT CCCCCCATAC GATATAAGTT GTTACTAGTG
     1261 CTTGGATTCT CACCAATAAA AAACGCCCGG CGGCAACCGA GCGTTCTGAA CAAATCCAGA
     1321 TGGAGTTCTG AGGTCATTAC TGGATCTATC AACAGGAGTC CAAGCGAGCT CGATATCAAA
     1381 TTACGCCCCG CCCTGCCACT CATCGCAGTA CTGTTGTAAT TCATTAAGCA TTCTGCCGAC
     1441 ATGGAAGCCA TCACAAACGG CATGATGAAC CTGAATCGCC AGCGGCATCA GCACCTTGTC
     1501 GCCTTGCGTA TAATATTTGC CCATGGTGAA AACGGGGGCG AAGAAGTTGT CCATATTGGC
     1561 CACGTTTAAA TCAAAACTGG TGAAACTCAC CCAGGGATTG GCTGAGACGA AAAACATATT
     1621 CTCAATAAAC CCTTTAGGGA AATAGGCCAG GTTTTCACCG TAACACGCCA CATCTTGCGA
     1681 ATATATGTGT AGAAACTGCC GGAAATCGTC GTGGTATTCA CTCCAGAGCG ATGAAAACGT
     1741 TTCAGTTTGC TCATGGAAAA CGGTGTAACA AGGGTGAACA CTATCCCATA TCACCAGCTC
     1801 ACCGTCTTTC ATTGCCATAC GAAATTCCGG ATGAGCATTC ATCAGGCGGG CAAGAATGTG
     1861 AATAAAGGCC GGATAAAACT TGTGCTTATT TTTCTTTACG GTCTTTAAAA AGGCCGTAAT
     1921 ATCCAGCTGA ACGGTCTGGT TATAGGTACA TTGAGCAACT GACTGAAATG CCTCAAAATG
     1981 TTCTTTACGA TGCCATTGGG ATATATCAAC GGTGGTATAT CCAGTGATTT TTTTCTCCAT
     2041 TTTAGCTTCC TTAGCTCCTG AAAATCTCGA TAACTCAAAA AATACGCCCG GTAGTGATCT
     2101 TATTTCATTA TGGTGAAAGT TGGAACCTCT TACGTGCCGA TCAACGTCTC ATTGATACCT
     2161 GAAACAAAAC CCATCGTACG GCCAAGGAAG TCTCCAATAA CTGTGATCCA CCACAAGCGC
     2221 CAGGGTTTTC CCAGTCACGA CGTTGTAAAA CGACGGCCAG TCATGCATAA TCCGCACGCA
     2281 TCTGGAATAA GGAAGTGCCA TTCCGCCTGA CCT
//
