# Supplementary material for: A scalable transposon mutagenesis system for non-model bacteria
Source: bioRxiv preprint, doi:10.64898/2025.12.22.696024, version 1 (2025-12-23)
Supplement: Plasmid sequences [file 696024_file12.zip › Plasmid sequences/Individual transposon variant plasmids/pGLU_49.gb]

LOCUS       pGLU_49                 5186 bp ds-DNA     circular     22-MAR-2024
DEFINITION  .
FEATURES             Location/Qualifiers
     promoter        complement(122..226)
                     /label="Pamp"
                     /ApEinfo_revcolor="#faac61"
                     /ApEinfo_fwdcolor="#faac61"
     primer_bind     340..356
                     /label="M13 fwd"
                     /ApEinfo_revcolor="#d59687"
                     /ApEinfo_fwdcolor="#d59687"
     prokaryote t... 409..438
                     /label="L2U5H11"
                     /ApEinfo_revcolor="#f8d3a9"
                     /ApEinfo_fwdcolor="#f8d3a9"
     miscellaneous   439..478
                     /label="UNS1"
                     /ApEinfo_revcolor="#9eafd2"
                     /ApEinfo_fwdcolor="#9eafd2"
     miscellaneous   complement(498..743)
                     /label="oriT"
                     /ApEinfo_revcolor="#84b0dc"
                     /ApEinfo_fwdcolor="#84b0dc"
     prokaryote t... complement(744..924)
                     /label="TAmarelleT9"
                     /ApEinfo_revcolor="#f58a5e"
                     /ApEinfo_fwdcolor="#f58a5e"
     CDS             complement(929..1975)
                     /label="Himar_Tnp"
                     /ApEinfo_revcolor="#f58a5e"
                     /ApEinfo_fwdcolor="#f58a5e"
     misc_feature    1972..1975
                     /label="upstream region"
                     /ApEinfo_revcolor="#9eafd2"
                     /ApEinfo_fwdcolor="#9eafd2"
     RS421_promot... complement(1976..2140)
                     /label=14434
                     /ApEinfo_revcolor="#f58a5e"
                     /ApEinfo_fwdcolor="#f58a5e"
     miscellaneous   2141..2170
                     /label="Himar_LE"
                     /ApEinfo_revcolor="#faac61"
                     /ApEinfo_fwdcolor="#faac61"
     miscellaneous   complement(2141..2170)
                     /label="Himar_RE"
                     /ApEinfo_revcolor="#faac61"
                     /ApEinfo_fwdcolor="#faac61"
     misc_feature    2171..2200
                     /label="F primer binding"
                     /ApEinfo_revcolor="#d6b295"
                     /ApEinfo_fwdcolor="#d6b295"
     promoter ID ... 2201..2220
                     /label=">skpp-1946-F_sk20mer-3057"
                     /ApEinfo_revcolor="#f58a5e"
                     /ApEinfo_fwdcolor="#f58a5e"
     misc_feature    2221..2224
                     /label="upstream region"
                     /ApEinfo_revcolor="#9eafd2"
                     /ApEinfo_fwdcolor="#9eafd2"
     misc_feature    2221..2224
                     /label="downstream region"
                     /ApEinfo_revcolor="#9eafd2"
                     /ApEinfo_fwdcolor="#9eafd2"
     promoter ID ... 2225..2244
                     /label=">skpp-1929-F_sk20mer-1018"
                     /ApEinfo_revcolor="#f58a5e"
                     /ApEinfo_fwdcolor="#f58a5e"
     misc_feature    complement(2245..2274)
                     /label="R primer binding"
                     /ApEinfo_revcolor="#d6b295"
                     /ApEinfo_fwdcolor="#d6b295"
     RS421_promot... 2275..2439
                     /label=13481
                     /ApEinfo_revcolor="#f58a5e"
                     /ApEinfo_fwdcolor="#f58a5e"
     misc_feature    2440..2443
                     /label="downstream region"
                     /ApEinfo_revcolor="#9eafd2"
                     /ApEinfo_fwdcolor="#9eafd2"
     CDS             2441..3256
                     /label="aph(3')-I EZ-Tn5"
                     /ApEinfo_revcolor="#ffef86"
                     /ApEinfo_fwdcolor="#ffef86"
     prokaryote t... 3261..3418
                     /label="TAmarelleT1"
                     /ApEinfo_revcolor="#f58a5e"
                     /ApEinfo_fwdcolor="#f58a5e"
     miscellaneous   3419..3448
                     /label="Himar_RE"
                     /ApEinfo_revcolor="#faac61"
                     /ApEinfo_fwdcolor="#faac61"
     miscellaneous   complement(3419..3448)
                     /label="Himar_LE"
                     /ApEinfo_revcolor="#faac61"
                     /ApEinfo_fwdcolor="#faac61"
     miscellaneous   3468..3507
                     /label="UNSX"
                     /ApEinfo_revcolor="#9eafd2"
                     /ApEinfo_fwdcolor="#9eafd2"
     prokaryote p... 3508..3539
                     /label="L2U8H11"
                     /ApEinfo_revcolor="#75c6a9"
                     /ApEinfo_fwdcolor="#75c6a9"
     primer_bind     complement(3596..3612)
                     /label="M13 rev"
                     /ApEinfo_revcolor="#c7b0e3"
                     /ApEinfo_fwdcolor="#c7b0e3"
     ORI             3802..4190
                     /label="R6K ORI"
                     /ApEinfo_revcolor="#f58a5e"
                     /ApEinfo_fwdcolor="#f58a5e"
     CDS             complement(4447..121)
                     /label="AmpR"
                     /ApEinfo_revcolor="#f58a5e"
                     /ApEinfo_fwdcolor="#f58a5e"
ORIGIN
        1 GTGCACCCAA CTGATCTTCA GCATCTTTTA CTTTCACCAG CGTTTCTGGG TGAGCAAAAA
       61 CAGGAAGGCA AAATGCCGCA AAAAAGGGAA TAAGGGCGAC ACGGAAATGT TGAATACTCA
      121 TACTCTTCCT TTTTCAATAT TATTGAAGCA TTTATCAGGG TTATTGTCTC ATGAGCGGAT
      181 ACATATTTGA ATGTATTTAG AAAAATAAAC AAATAGGGGT TCCGCGCACA TTTCCCCGAA
      241 AAGTGCCAGA TACCTGAAAC AAAACCCATC GTACGGCCAA GGAAGTCTCC AATAACTGTG
      301 ATCCACCACA AGCGCCAGGG TTTTCCCAGT CACGACGTTG TAAAACGACG GCCAGTCATG
      361 CATAATCCGC ACGCATCTGG AATAAGGAAG TGCCATTCCG CCTGACCTTA GCGTGCGAAC
      421 AGCACGCTAT TGTTGTATCA TTACTCGCAT CCATTCTCAG GCTGTCTCGT CTCGTCTCCG
      481 AGCTCTTCAA TGAGGAGTAC GGCCAGCCTC GCAGAGCAGG ATTCCCGTTG AGCACCGCCA
      541 GGTGCGAATA AGGGACAGTG AAGAAGGAAC ACCCGCTCGC GGGTGGGCCT ACTTCACCTA
      601 TCCTGCCCGG CTGACGCCGT TGGATACACC AAGGAAAGTC TACACGAACC CTTTGGCAAA
      661 ATCCTGTATA TCGTGCGAAA AAGGATGGAT ATACCGAAAA AATCGCTATA ATGACCCCGA
      721 AGCAGGGTTA TGCAGCGGAA AAGTCGTTGG GATTGTCCTG ACCGAAGCGG GACAGGTCCA
      781 CGAGCAGGCA ATGCTTGTTG GGCATGGTGA GGTGGATGTC TTTCACTTCC GGCACGCAGC
      841 CGAGGACTTT TTGCGCCATA TCGTAAAGTG TGTGCTGAAC GGATTCGCTT TCGTGTTCAG
      901 CGAAAGAGGC GAGAAGGAGA TTCCAAGCTT ATTCAACATA GTTCCCTTCA AGAGCGATAC
      961 AACGATTATA ACGACCTTCC AATTTTTTGA TACCATTTTG GTAGTACTCC TTCGGTTTTG
     1021 CCTCAAAATA GGCCTCAGTT TCGGCGATCA CCTCTTCATT GCAGCCAAAT TTTTTCCCTG
     1081 CGAGCATCCT TTTGAGGTCT GAGAACAAGA AAAAGTCGCT GGGGGCCAGA TCTGGAGAAT
     1141 ACGGCGGGTG GGGAAGCAAT TCGAAGCCCA ATTCATGAAT TTTTGCCATC GTTCTCAATG
     1201 ACTTGTGGCA CGGTGCGTTG TCTTGGTGGA ACAACACTTT TTTCTTCTTC ATGTGGGGCC
     1261 GTTTTGCCGC GATTTCGACC TTCAAACGCT CCAATAACGC CATATAATAG TCACTGTTGA
     1321 TGGTTTTTCC CTTCTCAAGA TAATCGATAA AAATTATTCC ATGCGCATCC CAAAAAACAG
     1381 AGGCCATTAC TTTGCCAGCG GACTTTTGAG TCTTTCCACG CTTCGGAGAC GGTTCACCGG
     1441 TCGCTGTCCA CTCAGCCGAC TGTCGATTGG ACTCAGGAGT GTAGTGATGG AGCCATGTTT
     1501 CATCCATTGT CACATATCGA CGGAAAAACT CGGGTGTATT ACGAGTTAAC AGCTGCAAAC
     1561 ACCGCTTAGA ATCATCAACA CGTCGTTGTT TTTGGTCAAA TGTGAGCTCG CGCGGCACCC
     1621 ATTTCGCACA GAGCTTCCGC ATATCCAAAT ATTGATGAAT GATATGACCA ACACGTTCCT
     1681 TTGATATCTT TAAGGCCTCT GCTATCTCGA TCAACTTCAT TTTACGGTCA TTCAAAATCA
     1741 TTTTGTGGAT TTTTTTGATG TTTTCGTCGG TAACCACCTC TTTCGGGCGT CCACTGCGTT
     1801 CACCGTCCTC CGTGCTCATT TCACCACGCT TGAATTTTGC ATACCAATCA ATTATTGTTG
     1861 ATTTCCCTGG GGCAGAGTCC GGAAACTCAT TATCAAGCCA AGTTTTTGCT TCCACTGTAT
     1921 TTTTTCCCTT CAGAAAACAG TATTTTATCA AAACACGAAA TTCCTTTTTT TCCATTAGTA
     1981 TTCTCTCCTT AATAAATTAT TTCGTTAATG TTTTCATTAT AAAACAAAGG CGATTATTAG
     2041 TAAAGGTCAG CTTTTTAAGA GTTGTTTAGT TTGTGACCTC TCCTTAACCT CATTCTTCTA
     2101 TACATAAAAG AGAGAACCGA CTGGTTCTCT CTTGATGTTC TAACAGGTTG GATGATAAGT
     2161 CCCCGGTCTA GGGTCACGCG TAGGACGCGT CGAGTAGGGT ATCAGAGGAC AAGGGAGTGG
     2221 CGTAAGTTCC GTTTATCCAA GGCGGTTCCG CAGCCACACG CCGTGTGAAG CTGGGGCGCC
     2281 GCCGCCTCCG CGCGGCGCCT TTCATTTCGC CGGGGTTGCA CCCCGCAATG GCGCGCCGCC
     2341 GCGTGAATTT TTCGCGGCCG CGCGCCATTT CTCCGCCTCA TCCCTTATCC TTTCGTTCTT
     2401 GAACCTTACT AAATAGTTAC AAGAACTTCG GGAGGGGGGA ATGAGCCATA TTCAACGGGA
     2461 AACGTCTTGC TCGAGGCCGC GATTAAATTC CAACATGGAT GCTGATTTAT ATGGGTATAA
     2521 ATGGGCTCGC GATAATGTCG GGCAATCAGG TGCGACAATC TATCGATTGT ATGGGAAGCC
     2581 CGATGCGCCA GAGTTGTTTC TGAAACATGG CAAAGGTAGC GTTGCCAATG ATGTTACAGA
     2641 TGAGATGGTC AGACTAAACT GGCTGACGGA ATTTATGCCT CTTCCGACCA TCAAGCATTT
     2701 TATCCGTACT CCTGATGATG CATGGTTACT CACCACTGCG ATCCCCGGAA AAACAGCATT
     2761 CCAGGTATTA GAAGAATATC CTGATTCAGG TGAAAATATT GTTGATGCGC TGGCAGTGTT
     2821 CCTGCGCCGG TTGCATTCGA TTCCTGTTTG TAATTGTCCT TTTAACAGCG ATCGCGTATT
     2881 TCGTCTCGCT CAGGCGCAAT CACGAATGAA TAACGGTTTG GTTGATGCGA GTGATTTTGA
     2941 TGACGAGCGT AATGGCTGGC CTGTTGAACA AGTCTGGAAA GAAATGCATA AACTTTTGCC
     3001 ATTCTCACCG GATTCAGTCG TCACTCATGG TGATTTCTCA CTTGATAACC TTATTTTTGA
     3061 CGAGGGGAAA TTAATAGGTT GTATTGATGT TGGACGAGTC GGAATCGCAG ACCGATACCA
     3121 GGATCTTGCC ATCCTATGGA ACTGCCTCGG TGAGTTTTCT CCTTCATTAC AGAAACGGCT
     3181 TTTTCAAAAA TATGGTATTG ATAATCCTGA TATGAATAAA TTGCAGTTTC ATTTGATGCT
     3241 CGATGAGTTT TTCTAAGCTT GAGCGCATGC TCGAGTACTT CGCCTGGACC ATGCTCGCCG
     3301 TCGTCTTCGG CTTCCTCCTC TTCGTCAACC TCGCCTACGT CCCCCTCGGC CACTGGGCCG
     3361 AGGCCTTCGC CGGCTTCTTC AAATTTTCAG GGCTGCCGCA CCCCATCGAC TGGGGGCTTA
     3421 GACCGGGGAC TTATCATCCA ACCTGTTACG CTAGCATGAA GAGCACCCCA GGATACATAG
     3481 ATTACCACAA CTCCGAGCCC TTCCACCTAG CGTGCTAACC ACGCACGCTA TTGTTGTATA
     3541 GGCTAGGTGG AGGCTCAGTG ATGATAAGTC TGCGATGGTG GATGCATGTG TCATGGTCAT
     3601 AGCTGTTTCC TGTGTGAAAT TGTTATCCGC TCAGAGGGCA CAATCCTATT CCGCGCTATC
     3661 CGACAATCTC CAAGACATTA GGTGGAGTTC AGTTCGGCGT ATGGCATATG TCGCTGGAAA
     3721 GAACATGTGA GCAAAAGGCC AGCAAAAGGC CAGGAACCGT AAAAAGGCCG CGTTGCTGGC
     3781 GTTACAGCTG GGCGCGCCCC ATGTCAGCCG TTAAGTGTTC CTGTGTCACT CAAAATTGCT
     3841 TTGAGAGGCT CTAAGGGCTT CTCAGTGCGT TACATCCCTG GCTTGTTGTC CACAACCGTT
     3901 AAACCTTAAA GGCTTTAAAA GCCTTATATA TTCTTTTTTT TCTTATAAAA CTTAAAACCT
     3961 TAGAGGCTAT TTAAGTTGCT GATTTATATT AATTTTATTG TTCAAACATG AGAGCTTAGT
     4021 ACGTGAAACA TGAGAGCTTA GTACGTTAGC CATGAGAGCT TAGTACGTTA GCCATGAGGG
     4081 TTTAGTTCGT TAAACATGAG AGCTTAGTAC GTTAAACATG AGAGCTTAGT ACGTGAAACA
     4141 TGAGAGCTTA GTACGTACTA TCAACAGGTT GAACTGCTGA TCTTCAGATC GGCGCGCCGG
     4201 CCGGCCGAAG ATCCTTTGAT CTTTTCTACG GGGTCTGACG CTCTATTCAA CAAAGCCGCC
     4261 GTCCCGTCAA GTCAGCGTAA ATGGGTAGGG GGCTTCAAAT CGTCCTCGTG ATACCAATTC
     4321 GGAGCCTGCT TTTTTGTACA AACTTGTTGA TAATGGCAAT TCAAGGATCT TCACCTAGAT
     4381 CCTTTTAAAT TAAAAATGAA GTTTTAAATC AATCTAAAGT ATATATGAGT AAACTTGGTC
     4441 TGACAGTTAC CAATGCTTAA TCAGTGAGGC ACCTATCTCA GCGATCTGTC TATTTCGTTC
     4501 ATCCATAGTT GCCTGACTCC CCGTCGTGTA GATAACTACG ATACGGGAGG GCTTACCATC
     4561 TGGCCCCAGT GCTGCAATGA TACCGCGAGA GCCACGCTCA CCGGCTCCAG ATTTATCAGC
     4621 AATAAACCAG CCAGCCGGAA GGGCCGAGCG CAGAAGTGGT CCTGCAACTT TATCCGCCTC
     4681 CATCCAGTCT ATTAATTGTT GCCGGGAAGC TAGAGTAAGT AGTTCGCCAG TTAATAGTTT
     4741 GCGCAACGTT GTTGCCATTG CTACAGGCAT CGTGGTGTCA CGCTCGTCGT TTGGTATGGC
     4801 TTCATTCAGC TCCGGTTCCC AACGATCAAG GCGAGTTACA TGATCCCCCA TGTTGTGCAA
     4861 AAAAGCGGTT AGCTCCTTCG GTCCTCCGAT CGTTGTCAGA AGTAAGTTGG CCGCAGTGTT
     4921 ATCACTCATG GTTATGGCAG CACTGCATAA TTCTCTTACT GTCATGCCAT CCGTAAGATG
     4981 CTTTTCTGTG ACTGGTGAGT ACTCAACCAA GTCATTCTGA GAATAGTGTA TGCGGCGACC
     5041 GAGTTGCTCT TGCCCGGCGT CAATACGGGA TAATACCGCG CCACATAGCA GAACTTTAAA
     5101 AGTGCTCATC ATTGGAAAAC GTTCTTCGGG GCGAAAACTC TCAAGGATCT TACCGCTGTT
     5161 GAGATCCAGT TCGATGTAAC CCACTC
//
