# Supplementary material for: A scalable transposon mutagenesis system for non-model bacteria
Source: bioRxiv preprint, doi:10.64898/2025.12.22.696024, version 1 (2025-12-23)
Supplement: Plasmid sequences [file 696024_file12.zip › Plasmid sequences/Individual transposon variant plasmids/pGLU_127_RB.gb]

LOCUS       pJL0002_pGLU_127_RB     5186 bp ds-DNA     circular     26-AUG-2025
DEFINITION  .
KEYWORDS    "Name:pJL0002_pGLU_127_RB" "Addgene ID" "ORIs:R6K ORI [ORI002]"
            "Promoters:Pamp [PRM028]" "Terminators:TAmarelleT9 [TRM011],
            TAmarelleT1 [TRM009]" "Ribosome Binding Sites" "Other Cis
            Elements:oriT [CIS003], Himar_LE [CIS009], Himar_RE [CIS010]" "NGS
            Barcodes" "Antibiotic Resistance Genes:aph(3')-I EZ-Tn5 [RES007],
            AmpR [RES028]" "Transposases:Himar_Tnp [TRP007]" "Fluorescence
            Proteins" "Other CDSs"
FEATURES             Location/Qualifiers
     misc_feature    complement(1..246)
                     /label="oriT"
                     /ApEinfo_revcolor="#84b0dc"
                     /ApEinfo_fwdcolor="#84b0dc"
     misc_feature    complement(1..246)
                     /label="oriT"
                     /ApEinfo_revcolor="#84b0dc"
                     /ApEinfo_fwdcolor="#84b0dc"
     misc_feature    complement(1..246)
                     /label="oriT [CIS003]"
     misc_feature    complement(247..427)
                     /label="TAmarelleT9"
                     /ApEinfo_revcolor="#f58a5e"
                     /ApEinfo_fwdcolor="#f58a5e"
     misc_feature    complement(247..427)
                     /label="TAmarelleT9 [TRM011]"
     CDS             complement(432..1478)
                     /label="Himar_Tnp"
                     /ApEinfo_revcolor="#f58a5e"
                     /ApEinfo_fwdcolor="#f58a5e"
     gene            complement(432..1478)
                     /label="mariner transposase himar1C9 gene from pGT-Ah5"
                     /ApEinfo_revcolor="#ff9ccd"
                     /ApEinfo_fwdcolor="#ff9ccd"
                     /note="mariner transposase himar1C9"
     misc_feature    complement(432..1478)
                     /label="Himar_Tnp [TRP007]"
     misc_feature    complement(1479..1643)
                     /label=14067
                     /ApEinfo_revcolor="#f58a5e"
                     /ApEinfo_fwdcolor="#f58a5e"
     misc_feature    1644..1673
                     /label="Himar_LE"
                     /ApEinfo_revcolor="#faac61"
                     /ApEinfo_fwdcolor="#faac61"
     misc_feature    1644..1673
                     /label="Himar_LE"
                     /ApEinfo_revcolor="#c7b0e3"
                     /ApEinfo_fwdcolor="#c7b0e3"
                     /note="from pMarC9-R6k"
     misc_feature    1644..1673
                     /label="Himar_LE [CIS009]"
     misc_feature    complement(1644..1673)
                     /label="Himar_RE"
                     /ApEinfo_revcolor="#faac61"
                     /ApEinfo_fwdcolor="#faac61"
     misc_feature    1674..1691
                     /label="F primer binding"
                     /ApEinfo_revcolor="#d6b295"
                     /ApEinfo_fwdcolor="#d6b295"
     primer          complement(1674..1711)
                     /label="JL0061_RB-Tn_Fbind_RB_rev"
                     /note="sequence: ACATACCGACCCACCCTCATGCGTCCTACGCGTGACCC"
                     /ApEinfo_revcolor="#f58a5e"
                     /ApEinfo_fwdcolor="#f58a5e"
     primer          1686..1715
                     /label="JL0016_RB-Tn_TruSeqRd2_N6_fwd"
                     /note="sequence: ACACTCTTTCCCTACACGACGCTCTTCCGATCTNNNNNNATGAGGGTGGGTCGGTATGTTCGC"
                     /ApEinfo_revcolor="#c7b0e3"
                     /ApEinfo_fwdcolor="#c7b0e3"
     misc_feature    1692..1715
                     /label="lengthened forward"
                     /ApEinfo_revcolor="#b7e6d7"
                     /ApEinfo_fwdcolor="#b7e6d7"
     primer          1692..1715
                     /label="JL0004_RB-Tn_TruSeqRd2_fwd"
                     /note="sequence: ACACTCTTTCCCTACACGACGCTCTTCCGATCTATGAGGGTGGGTCGGTATGTTCGC"
                     /ApEinfo_revcolor="#d59687"
                     /ApEinfo_fwdcolor="#d59687"
     primer          1712..1777
                     /label="JL0062_RB-Tn_RBind_RB_fwd"
                     /note="sequence: TCGCNNNNNNNNNNNNNNNNNNNNCGGAAGTGCTCCACCTGTGACGATCACGCCGTGTGAAGCTGG"
                     /ApEinfo_revcolor="#b1ff67"
                     /ApEinfo_fwdcolor="#b1ff67"
     misc_feature    1716..1735
                     /label="random barcode"
                     /ApEinfo_revcolor="#75c6a9"
                     /ApEinfo_fwdcolor="#75c6a9"
     misc_feature    complement(1736..1759)
                     /label="lengthened reverse"
                     /ApEinfo_revcolor="#d59687"
                     /ApEinfo_fwdcolor="#d59687"
     primer          complement(1736..1759)
                     /label="JL0003_RB-Tn_TruSeqRd1_rev"
                     /note="sequence: GTGACTGGAGTTCAGACGTGTGCTCTTCCGATCTATCGTCACAGGTGGAGCACTTCCG"
                     /ApEinfo_revcolor="#b4abac"
                     /ApEinfo_fwdcolor="#b4abac"
     primer          complement(1736..1765)
                     /label="JL0010_RB-Tn_TruSeqRd1_N6_rev"
                     /note="sequence: GTGACTGGAGTTCAGACGTGTGCTCTTCCGATCTNNNNNNATCGTCACAGGTGGAGCACTTCCG"
                     /ApEinfo_revcolor="#d6b295"
                     /ApEinfo_fwdcolor="#d6b295"
     primer          complement(1751..1777)
                     /label="JL0068_RB-Arb_RBBarR_Rev"
                     /note="sequence: CCAGCTTCACACGGCGTGATCGTCACA"
                     /ApEinfo_revcolor="#9eafd2"
                     /ApEinfo_fwdcolor="#9eafd2"
     misc_feature    complement(1760..1777)
                     /label="R primer binding"
                     /ApEinfo_revcolor="#d6b295"
                     /ApEinfo_fwdcolor="#d6b295"
     primer          complement(1761..1777)
                     /label="oCG0039"
                     /note="sequence: GAGTTCAGACGTGTGCTCTTCCGATCTCCAGCTTCACACGGCGT"
                     /ApEinfo_revcolor="#f7977a"
                     /ApEinfo_fwdcolor="#f7977a"
     primer          complement(1761..1783)
                     /label="JL0028_ORI-CG39_N6_TruSeqRd2_rev"
                     /note="sequence: GAGTTCAGACGTGTGCTCTTCCGATCTNNNNNNCCAGCTTCACACGGCGT"
                     /ApEinfo_revcolor="#84b0dc"
                     /ApEinfo_fwdcolor="#84b0dc"
     misc_feature    1778..1942
                     /label=14271
                     /ApEinfo_revcolor="#f58a5e"
                     /ApEinfo_fwdcolor="#f58a5e"
     CDS             1944..2759
                     /label="aph(3')-I EZ-Tn5"
                     /ApEinfo_revcolor="#ffef86"
                     /ApEinfo_fwdcolor="#ffef86"
     CDS             1944..2759
                     /label="aph(3')-Ia"
                     /ApEinfo_revcolor="#ffef86"
                     /ApEinfo_fwdcolor="#ffef86"
                     /translation="MSHIQRETSCSRPRLNSNMDADLYGYKWARDNVGQSGATIYRLYGKPDAPELFLKHGKGSVANDVTDEMVRLNWLTEFMPLPTIKHFIRTPDDAWLLTTAIPGKTAFQVLEEYPDSGENIVDALAVFLRRLHSIPVCNCPFNSDRVFRLAQAQSRMNNGLVDASDFDDERNGWPVEQVWKEMHKLLPFSPDSVVTHGDFSLDNLIFDEGKLIGCIDVGRVGIADRYQDLAILWNCLGEFSPSLQKRLFQKYGIDNPDMNKLQFHLMLDEFF*"
     CDS             1944..2759
                     /label="Translation 1-816"
                     /ApEinfo_revcolor="#84b0dc"
                     /ApEinfo_fwdcolor="#84b0dc"
                     /translation="MSHIQRETSCSRPRLNSNMDADLYGYKWARDNVGQSGATIYRLYGKPDAPELFLKHGKGSVANDVTDEMVRLNWLTEFMPLPTIKHFIRTPDDAWLLTTAIPGKTAFQVLEEYPDSGENIVDALAVFLRRLHSIPVCNCPFNSDRVFRLAQAQSRMNNGLVDASDFDDERNGWPVEQVWKEMHKLLPFSPDSVVTHGDFSLDNLIFDEGKLIGCIDVGRVGIADRYQDLAILWNCLGEFSPSLQKRLFQKYGIDNPDMNKLQFHLMLDEFF*"
     misc_feature    1944..2759
                     /label="aph(3')-I EZ-Tn5 [RES007]"
     misc_feature    2764..2921
                     /label="TAmarelleT1"
                     /ApEinfo_revcolor="#f58a5e"
                     /ApEinfo_fwdcolor="#f58a5e"
     misc_feature    2764..2921
                     /label="TAmarelleT1 [TRM009]"
     misc_feature    2820..2820
                     /label="G>C"
                     /ApEinfo_revcolor="#ffef86"
                     /ApEinfo_fwdcolor="#ffef86"
     misc_feature    2848..2854
                     /label="Hairpin"
                     /ApEinfo_revcolor="#f58a5e"
                     /ApEinfo_fwdcolor="#f58a5e"
     misc_feature    complement(2859..2865)
                     /label="Hairpin"
                     /ApEinfo_revcolor="#ff9ccd"
                     /ApEinfo_fwdcolor="#ff9ccd"
     misc_feature    2866..2866
                     /label="A>G"
                     /ApEinfo_revcolor="#b1ff67"
                     /ApEinfo_fwdcolor="#b1ff67"
     misc_feature    2922..2951
                     /label="Himar_RE"
                     /ApEinfo_revcolor="#faac61"
                     /ApEinfo_fwdcolor="#faac61"
     misc_feature    2922..2951
                     /label="Himar_RE [CIS010]"
     misc_feature    complement(2922..2951)
                     /label="Himar_LE"
                     /ApEinfo_revcolor="#faac61"
                     /ApEinfo_fwdcolor="#faac61"
     misc_feature    complement(2922..2951)
                     /label="Himar_RE"
                     /ApEinfo_revcolor="#c7b0e3"
                     /ApEinfo_fwdcolor="#c7b0e3"
                     /note="from pMarC9-R6k"
     misc_feature    2971..3010
                     /label="UNSX"
                     /ApEinfo_revcolor="#9eafd2"
                     /ApEinfo_fwdcolor="#9eafd2"
     misc_feature    3011..3042
                     /label="L2U8H11"
                     /ApEinfo_revcolor="#75c6a9"
                     /ApEinfo_fwdcolor="#75c6a9"
     primer_bind     complement(3099..3115)
                     /label="M13 rev"
                     /ApEinfo_revcolor="#c7b0e3"
                     /ApEinfo_fwdcolor="#c7b0e3"
     misc_feature    3305..3693
                     /label="R6K ORI"
                     /ApEinfo_revcolor="#f58a5e"
                     /ApEinfo_fwdcolor="#f58a5e"
     misc_feature    3305..3693
                     /label="R6K ORI"
                     /ApEinfo_revcolor="#f58a5e"
                     /ApEinfo_fwdcolor="#f58a5e"
     misc_feature    3305..3693
                     /label="R6K ORI [ORI002]"
     CDS             complement(3950..4810)
                     /label="AmpR"
                     /ApEinfo_revcolor="#f58a5e"
                     /ApEinfo_fwdcolor="#f58a5e"
     CDS             complement(3950..4810)
                     /label="AmpR"
                     /ApEinfo_revcolor="#f58a5e"
                     /ApEinfo_fwdcolor="#f58a5e"
     CDS             complement(3950..4810)
                     /label="Translation 4810-3950"
                     /translation="MSIQHFRVALIPFFAAFCLPVFAHPETLVKVKDAEDQLGARVGYIELDLNSGKILESFRPEERFPMMSTFKVLLCGAVLSRIDAGQEQLGRRIHYSQNDLVEYSPVTEKHLTDGMTVRELCSAAITMSDNTAANLLLTTIGGPKELTAFLHNMGDHVTRLDRWEPELNEAIPNDERDTTMPVAMATTLRKLLTGELLTLASRQQLIDWMEADKVAGPLLRSALPAGWFIADKSGAGERGSRGIIAALGPDGKPSRIVVIYTTGSQATMDERNRQIAEIGASLIKHW*"
     misc_feature    complement(3950..4810)
                     /label="AmpR [RES028]"
     promoter        complement(4811..4915)
                     /label="Pamp"
                     /ApEinfo_revcolor="#faac61"
                     /ApEinfo_fwdcolor="#faac61"
     promoter        complement(4811..4915)
                     /label="Pamp"
                     /ApEinfo_revcolor="#faac61"
                     /ApEinfo_fwdcolor="#faac61"
     misc_feature    complement(4811..4915)
                     /label="Pamp [PRM028]"
     primer_bind     5029..5045
                     /label="M13 fwd"
                     /ApEinfo_revcolor="#d59687"
                     /ApEinfo_fwdcolor="#d59687"
     misc_feature    5098..5127
                     /label="L2U5H11"
                     /ApEinfo_revcolor="#f8d3a9"
                     /ApEinfo_fwdcolor="#f8d3a9"
     misc_feature    5128..5167
                     /label="UNS1"
                     /ApEinfo_revcolor="#9eafd2"
                     /ApEinfo_fwdcolor="#9eafd2"
ORIGIN
        1 TACGGCCAGC CTCGCAGAGC AGGATTCCCG TTGAGCACCG CCAGGTGCGA ATAAGGGACA
       61 GTGAAGAAGG AACACCCGCT CGCGGGTGGG CCTACTTCAC CTATCCTGCC CGGCTGACGC
      121 CGTTGGATAC ACCAAGGAAA GTCTACACGA ACCCTTTGGC AAAATCCTGT ATATCGTGCG
      181 AAAAAGGATG GATATACCGA AAAAATCGCT ATAATGACCC CGAAGCAGGG TTATGCAGCG
      241 GAAAAGTCGT TGGGATTGTC CTGACCGAAG CGGGACAGGT CCACGAGCAG GCAATGCTTG
      301 TTGGGCATGG TGAGGTGGAT GTCTTTCACT TCCGGCACGC AGCCGAGGAC TTTTTGCGCC
      361 ATATCGTAAA GTGTGTGCTG AACGGATTCG CTTTCGTGTT CAGCGAAAGA GGCGAGAAGG
      421 AGATTCCAAG Cttattcaac atagttccct tcaagagcga tacaacgatt ataacgacct
      481 tccaattttt tgataccatt ttggtagtac tccttcggtt ttgcctcaaa ataggcctca
      541 gtttcggcga tcacctcttc attgcagcca aattttttcc ctgcgagcat ccttttgagg
      601 tctgagaaca agaaaaagtc gctgggggcc agatctggag aatacggcgg gtggggaagc
      661 aattcgaagc ccaattcatg aatttttgcc atcgttctca atgacttgtg gcacggtgcg
      721 ttgtcttggt ggaacaacac ttttttcttc ttcatgtggg gccgttttgc cgcgatttcg
      781 accttcaaac gctccaataa cgccatataa tagtcactgt tgatggtttt tcccttctca
      841 agataatcga taaaaattat tccatgcgca tcccaaaaaa cagaggccat tactttgcca
      901 gcggactttt gagtctttcc acgcttcgga gacggttcac cggtcgctgt ccactcagcc
      961 gactgtcgat tggactcagg agtgtagtga tggagccatg tttcatccat tgtcacatat
     1021 cgacggaaaa actcgggtgt attacgagtt aacagctgca aacaccgctt agaatcatca
     1081 acacgtcgtt gtttttggtc aaatgtgagc tcgcgcggca cccatttcgc acagagcttc
     1141 cgcatatcca aatattgatg aatgatatga ccaacacgtt cctttgatat ctttaaggcc
     1201 tctgctatct cgatcaactt cattttacgg tcattcaaaa tcattttgtg gatttttttg
     1261 atgttttcgt cggtaaccac ctctttcggg cgtccactgc gttcaccgtc ctccgtgctc
     1321 atttcaccac gcttgaattt tgcataccaa tcaattattg ttgatttccc tggggcagag
     1381 tccggaaact cattatcaag ccaagttttt gcttccactg tattttttcc cttcagaaaa
     1441 cagtatttta tcaaaacacg aaattccttt ttttccatGT ACATTCCTTT ATGTAGAACA
     1501 CAGAGCATCT GAGGCTTTAC GTTCCCTCAC CCCCGACCCC TCGCCCACTG CGGCGGGCGA
     1561 GGGGAGTTCA AACCTTCATG GTGGTATGGC GGGAGAGGGG GTAGCTTACA AGGGTAGGTT
     1621 TTAAGCTCCC TCACCCCCGA CCCtaacagg ttggatgata agtccccggt ctaGGGTCAC
     1681 GCGTAGGACG CATGAGGGTG GGTCGGTATG TTCGCNNNNN NNNNNNNNNN NNNNNCGGAA
     1741 GTGCTCCACC TGTGACGATC ACGCCGTGTG AAGCTGGTTT TTCGTTTCAG AACGCCACAA
     1801 TTTAAGCGTT CTGCCTCCAA ATCAATTCTA CCGAACTCAA CCAGATTCCC CCCACATCAA
     1861 CCCCATTGTG TGGGTATAAT TGCGGGTATA CCCCAGTTCG ACAGAATTTG TACCCTCTTT
     1921 AACGCATTCA GAAGGCTGAA CTAATGAGCC ATATTCAACG GGAAACGTCT TGCTCGAGGC
     1981 CGCGATTAAA TTCCAACATG GATGCTGATT TATATGGGTA TAAATGGGCT CGCGATAATG
     2041 TCGGGCAATC AGGTGCGACA ATCTATCGAT TGTATGGGAA GCCCGATGCG CCAGAGTTGT
     2101 TTCTGAAACA TGGCAAAGGT AGCGTTGCCA ATGATGTTAC AGATGAGATG GTCAGACTAA
     2161 ACTGGCTGAC GGAATTTATG CCTCTTCCGA CCATCAAGCA TTTTATCCGT ACTCCTGATG
     2221 ATGCATGGTT ACTCACCACT GCGATCCCCG GAAAAACAGC ATTCCAGGTA TTAGAAGAAT
     2281 ATCCTGATTC AGGTGAAAAT ATTGTTGATG CGCTGGCAGT GTTCCTGCGC CGGTTGCATT
     2341 CGATTCCTGT TTGTAATTGT CCTTTTAACA GCGATCGCGT ATTTCGTCTC GCTCAGGCGC
     2401 AATCACGAAT GAATAACGGT TTGGTTGATG CGAGTGATTT TGATGACGAG CGTAATGGCT
     2461 GGCCTGTTGA ACAAGTCTGG AAAGAAATGC ATAAACTTTT GCCATTCTCA CCGGATTCAG
     2521 TCGTCACTCA TGGTGATTTC TCACTTGATA ACCTTATTTT TGACGAGGGG AAATTAATAG
     2581 GTTGTATTGA TGTTGGACGA GTCGGAATCG CAGACCGATA CCAGGATCTT GCCATCCTAT
     2641 GGAACTGCCT CGGTGAGTTT TCTCCTTCAT TACAGAAACG GCTTTTTCAA AAATATGGTA
     2701 TTGATAATCC TGATATGAAT AAATTGCAGT TTCATTTGAT GCTCGATGAG TTTTTCTAAG
     2761 CTTGAGCGCA TGCTCGAGTA CTTCGCCTGG ACCATGCTCG CCGTCGTCTT CGGCTTCCTC
     2821 CTCTTCGTCA ACCTCGCCTA CGTCCCCCTC GGCCACTGGG CCGAGGCCTT CGCCGGCTTC
     2881 TTCAAATTTT CAGGGCTGCC GCACCCCATC GACTGGGGGC Ttagaccggg gacttatcat
     2941 ccaacctgtt aCGCTAGCAT GAAGAGCACC CCAGGATACA TAGATTACCA CAACTCCGAG
     3001 CCCTTCCACC TAGCGTGCTA ACCACGCACG CTATTGTTGT ATAGGCTAGG TGGAGGCTCA
     3061 GTGATGATAA GTCTGCGATG GTGGATGCAT GTGTCATGGT CATAGCTGTT TCCTGTGTGA
     3121 AATTGTTATC CGCTCAGAGG GCACAATCCT ATTCCGCGCT ATCCGACAAT CTCCAAGACA
     3181 TTAGGTGGAG TTCAGTTCGG CGTATGGCAT ATGTCGCTGG AAAGAACATG TGAGCAAAAG
     3241 GCCAGCAAAA GGCCAGGAAC CGTAAAAAGG CCGCGTTGCT GGCGTTACAG CTGGGCGCGC
     3301 CCCATGTCAG CCGTTAAGTG TTCCTGTGTC ACTCAAAATT GCTTTGAGAG GCTCTAAGGG
     3361 CTTCTCAGTG CGTTACATCC CTGGCTTGTT GTCCACAACC GTTAAACCTT AAAGGCTTTA
     3421 AAAGCCTTAT ATATTCTTTT TTTTCTTATA AAACTTAAAA CCTTAGAGGC TATTTAAGTT
     3481 GCTGATTTAT ATTAATTTTA TTGTTCAAAC ATGAGAGCTT AGTACGTGAA ACATGAGAGC
     3541 TTAGTACGTT AGCCATGAGA GCTTAGTACG TTAGCCATGA GGGTTTAGTT CGTTAAACAT
     3601 GAGAGCTTAG TACGTTAAAC ATGAGAGCTT AGTACGTGAA ACATGAGAGC TTAGTACGTA
     3661 CTATCAACAG GTTGAACTGC TGATCTTCAG ATCGGCGCGC CGGCCGGCCG AAGATCCTTT
     3721 GATCTTTTCT ACGGGGTCTG ACGCTCTATT CAACAAAGCC GCCGTCCCGT CAAGTCAGCG
     3781 TAAATGGGTA GGGGGCTTCA AATCGTCCTC GTGATACCAA TTCGGAGCCT GCTTTTTTGT
     3841 ACAAACTTGT TGATAATGGC AATTCAAGGA TCTTCACCTA GATCCTTTTA AATTAAAAAT
     3901 GAAGTTTTAA ATCAATCTAA AGTATATATG AGTAAACTTG GTCTGACAGT TACCAATGCT
     3961 TAATCAGTGA GGCACCTATC TCAGCGATCT GTCTATTTCG TTCATCCATA GTTGCCTGAC
     4021 TCCCCGTCGT GTAGATAACT ACGATACGGG AGGGCTTACC ATCTGGCCCC AGTGCTGCAA
     4081 TGATACCGCG AGAGCCACGC TCACCGGCTC CAGATTTATC AGCAATAAAC CAGCCAGCCG
     4141 GAAGGGCCGA GCGCAGAAGT GGTCCTGCAA CTTTATCCGC CTCCATCCAG TCTATTAATT
     4201 GTTGCCGGGA AGCTAGAGTA AGTAGTTCGC CAGTTAATAG TTTGCGCAAC GTTGTTGCCA
     4261 TTGCTACAGG CATCGTGGTG TCACGCTCGT CGTTTGGTAT GGCTTCATTC AGCTCCGGTT
     4321 CCCAACGATC AAGGCGAGTT ACATGATCCC CCATGTTGTG CAAAAAAGCG GTTAGCTCCT
     4381 TCGGTCCTCC GATCGTTGTC AGAAGTAAGT TGGCCGCAGT GTTATCACTC ATGGTTATGG
     4441 CAGCACTGCA TAATTCTCTT ACTGTCATGC CATCCGTAAG ATGCTTTTCT GTGACTGGTG
     4501 AGTACTCAAC CAAGTCATTC TGAGAATAGT GTATGCGGCG ACCGAGTTGC TCTTGCCCGG
     4561 CGTCAATACG GGATAATACC GCGCCACATA GCAGAACTTT AAAAGTGCTC ATCATTGGAA
     4621 AACGTTCTTC GGGGCGAAAA CTCTCAAGGA TCTTACCGCT GTTGAGATCC AGTTCGATGT
     4681 AACCCACTCG TGCACCCAAC TGATCTTCAG CATCTTTTAC TTTCACCAGC GTTTCTGGGT
     4741 GAGCAAAAAC AGGAAGGCAA AATGCCGCAA AAAAGGGAAT AAGGGCGACA CGGAAATGTT
     4801 GAATACTCAT ACTCTTCCTT TTTCAATATT ATTGAAGCAT TTATCAGGGT TATTGTCTCA
     4861 TGAGCGGATA CATATTTGAA TGTATTTAGA AAAATAAACA AATAGGGGTT CCGCGCACAT
     4921 TTCCCCGAAA AGTGCCAGAT ACCTGAAACA AAACCCATCG TACGGCCAAG GAAGTCTCCA
     4981 ATAACTGTGA TCCACCACAA GCGCCAGGGT TTTCCCAGTC ACGACGTTGT AAAACGACGG
     5041 CCAGTCATGC ATAATCCGCA CGCATCTGGA ATAAGGAAGT GCCATTCCGC CTGACCTTAG
     5101 CGTGCGAACA GCACGCTATT GTTGTATCAT TACTCGCATC CATTCTCAGG CTGTCTCGTC
     5161 TCGTCTCCGA GCTCTTCAAT GAGGAG
//
