# Supplementary material for: A scalable transposon mutagenesis system for non-model bacteria
Source: bioRxiv preprint, doi:10.64898/2025.12.22.696024, version 1 (2025-12-23)
Supplement: Plasmid sequences [file 696024_file12.zip › Plasmid sequences/Individual transposon variant plasmids/pGLU_48.gb]

LOCUS       pGLU_48                 5186 bp ds-DNA     circular     26-MAR-2024
DEFINITION  .
FEATURES             Location/Qualifiers
     prokaryote t... 698..855
                     /label="TAmarelleT1"
                     /ApEinfo_revcolor="#f58a5e"
                     /ApEinfo_fwdcolor="#f58a5e"
     miscellaneous   856..885
                     /label="Himar_RE"
                     /ApEinfo_revcolor="#faac61"
                     /ApEinfo_fwdcolor="#faac61"
     miscellaneous   complement(856..885)
                     /label="Himar_LE"
                     /ApEinfo_revcolor="#faac61"
                     /ApEinfo_fwdcolor="#faac61"
     miscellaneous   905..944
                     /label="UNSX"
                     /ApEinfo_revcolor="#9eafd2"
                     /ApEinfo_fwdcolor="#9eafd2"
     prokaryote p... 945..976
                     /label="L2U8H11"
                     /ApEinfo_revcolor="#75c6a9"
                     /ApEinfo_fwdcolor="#75c6a9"
     primer_bind     complement(1033..1049)
                     /label="M13 rev"
                     /ApEinfo_revcolor="#c7b0e3"
                     /ApEinfo_fwdcolor="#c7b0e3"
     ORI             1239..1627
                     /label="R6K ORI"
                     /ApEinfo_revcolor="#f58a5e"
                     /ApEinfo_fwdcolor="#f58a5e"
     CDS             complement(1884..2744)
                     /label="AmpR"
                     /ApEinfo_revcolor="#f58a5e"
                     /ApEinfo_fwdcolor="#f58a5e"
     promoter        complement(2745..2849)
                     /label="Pamp"
                     /ApEinfo_revcolor="#faac61"
                     /ApEinfo_fwdcolor="#faac61"
     primer_bind     2963..2979
                     /label="M13 fwd"
                     /ApEinfo_revcolor="#d59687"
                     /ApEinfo_fwdcolor="#d59687"
     prokaryote t... 3032..3061
                     /label="L2U5H11"
                     /ApEinfo_revcolor="#f8d3a9"
                     /ApEinfo_fwdcolor="#f8d3a9"
     miscellaneous   3062..3101
                     /label="UNS1"
                     /ApEinfo_revcolor="#9eafd2"
                     /ApEinfo_fwdcolor="#9eafd2"
     miscellaneous   complement(3121..3366)
                     /label="oriT"
                     /ApEinfo_revcolor="#84b0dc"
                     /ApEinfo_fwdcolor="#84b0dc"
     prokaryote t... complement(3367..3547)
                     /label="TAmarelleT9"
                     /ApEinfo_revcolor="#f58a5e"
                     /ApEinfo_fwdcolor="#f58a5e"
     CDS             complement(3552..4598)
                     /label="Himar_Tnp"
                     /ApEinfo_revcolor="#f58a5e"
                     /ApEinfo_fwdcolor="#f58a5e"
     misc_feature    4595..4598
                     /label="upstream region"
                     /ApEinfo_revcolor="#9eafd2"
                     /ApEinfo_fwdcolor="#9eafd2"
     RS421_promot... complement(4599..4763)
                     /label=13388
                     /ApEinfo_revcolor="#f58a5e"
                     /ApEinfo_fwdcolor="#f58a5e"
     miscellaneous   4764..4793
                     /label="Himar_LE"
                     /ApEinfo_revcolor="#faac61"
                     /ApEinfo_fwdcolor="#faac61"
     miscellaneous   complement(4764..4793)
                     /label="Himar_RE"
                     /ApEinfo_revcolor="#faac61"
                     /ApEinfo_fwdcolor="#faac61"
     misc_feature    4794..4823
                     /label="F primer binding"
                     /ApEinfo_revcolor="#d6b295"
                     /ApEinfo_fwdcolor="#d6b295"
     promoter ID ... 4824..4843
                     /label=">skpp-1937-F_sk20mer-2849"
                     /ApEinfo_revcolor="#f58a5e"
                     /ApEinfo_fwdcolor="#f58a5e"
     misc_feature    4844..4847
                     /label="downstream region"
                     /ApEinfo_revcolor="#9eafd2"
                     /ApEinfo_fwdcolor="#9eafd2"
     misc_feature    4844..4847
                     /label="upstream region"
                     /ApEinfo_revcolor="#9eafd2"
                     /ApEinfo_fwdcolor="#9eafd2"
     promoter ID ... 4848..4867
                     /label=">skpp-1914-F_sk20mer-8364"
                     /ApEinfo_revcolor="#f58a5e"
                     /ApEinfo_fwdcolor="#f58a5e"
     misc_feature    complement(4868..4897)
                     /label="R primer binding"
                     /ApEinfo_revcolor="#d6b295"
                     /ApEinfo_fwdcolor="#d6b295"
     RS421_promot... 4898..5062
                     /label=13181
                     /ApEinfo_revcolor="#f58a5e"
                     /ApEinfo_fwdcolor="#f58a5e"
     misc_feature    5063..5066
                     /label="downstream region"
                     /ApEinfo_revcolor="#9eafd2"
                     /ApEinfo_fwdcolor="#9eafd2"
     CDS             5064..693
                     /label="aph(3')-I EZ-Tn5"
                     /ApEinfo_revcolor="#ffef86"
                     /ApEinfo_fwdcolor="#ffef86"
ORIGIN
        1 CGATTGTATG GGAAGCCCGA TGCGCCAGAG TTGTTTCTGA AACATGGCAA AGGTAGCGTT
       61 GCCAATGATG TTACAGATGA GATGGTCAGA CTAAACTGGC TGACGGAATT TATGCCTCTT
      121 CCGACCATCA AGCATTTTAT CCGTACTCCT GATGATGCAT GGTTACTCAC CACTGCGATC
      181 CCCGGAAAAA CAGCATTCCA GGTATTAGAA GAATATCCTG ATTCAGGTGA AAATATTGTT
      241 GATGCGCTGG CAGTGTTCCT GCGCCGGTTG CATTCGATTC CTGTTTGTAA TTGTCCTTTT
      301 AACAGCGATC GCGTATTTCG TCTCGCTCAG GCGCAATCAC GAATGAATAA CGGTTTGGTT
      361 GATGCGAGTG ATTTTGATGA CGAGCGTAAT GGCTGGCCTG TTGAACAAGT CTGGAAAGAA
      421 ATGCATAAAC TTTTGCCATT CTCACCGGAT TCAGTCGTCA CTCATGGTGA TTTCTCACTT
      481 GATAACCTTA TTTTTGACGA GGGGAAATTA ATAGGTTGTA TTGATGTTGG ACGAGTCGGA
      541 ATCGCAGACC GATACCAGGA TCTTGCCATC CTATGGAACT GCCTCGGTGA GTTTTCTCCT
      601 TCATTACAGA AACGGCTTTT TCAAAAATAT GGTATTGATA ATCCTGATAT GAATAAATTG
      661 CAGTTTCATT TGATGCTCGA TGAGTTTTTC TAAGCTTGAG CGCATGCTCG AGTACTTCGC
      721 CTGGACCATG CTCGCCGTCG TCTTCGGCTT CCTCCTCTTC GTCAACCTCG CCTACGTCCC
      781 CCTCGGCCAC TGGGCCGAGG CCTTCGCCGG CTTCTTCAAA TTTTCAGGGC TGCCGCACCC
      841 CATCGACTGG GGGCTTAGAC CGGGGACTTA TCATCCAACC TGTTACGCTA GCATGAAGAG
      901 CACCCCAGGA TACATAGATT ACCACAACTC CGAGCCCTTC CACCTAGCGT GCTAACCACG
      961 CACGCTATTG TTGTATAGGC TAGGTGGAGG CTCAGTGATG ATAAGTCTGC GATGGTGGAT
     1021 GCATGTGTCA TGGTCATAGC TGTTTCCTGT GTGAAATTGT TATCCGCTCA GAGGGCACAA
     1081 TCCTATTCCG CGCTATCCGA CAATCTCCAA GACATTAGGT GGAGTTCAGT TCGGCGTATG
     1141 GCATATGTCG CTGGAAAGAA CATGTGAGCA AAAGGCCAGC AAAAGGCCAG GAACCGTAAA
     1201 AAGGCCGCGT TGCTGGCGTT ACAGCTGGGC GCGCCCCATG TCAGCCGTTA AGTGTTCCTG
     1261 TGTCACTCAA AATTGCTTTG AGAGGCTCTA AGGGCTTCTC AGTGCGTTAC ATCCCTGGCT
     1321 TGTTGTCCAC AACCGTTAAA CCTTAAAGGC TTTAAAAGCC TTATATATTC TTTTTTTTCT
     1381 TATAAAACTT AAAACCTTAG AGGCTATTTA AGTTGCTGAT TTATATTAAT TTTATTGTTC
     1441 AAACATGAGA GCTTAGTACG TGAAACATGA GAGCTTAGTA CGTTAGCCAT GAGAGCTTAG
     1501 TACGTTAGCC ATGAGGGTTT AGTTCGTTAA ACATGAGAGC TTAGTACGTT AAACATGAGA
     1561 GCTTAGTACG TGAAACATGA GAGCTTAGTA CGTACTATCA ACAGGTTGAA CTGCTGATCT
     1621 TCAGATCGGC GCGCCGGCCG GCCGAAGATC CTTTGATCTT TTCTACGGGG TCTGACGCTC
     1681 TATTCAACAA AGCCGCCGTC CCGTCAAGTC AGCGTAAATG GGTAGGGGGC TTCAAATCGT
     1741 CCTCGTGATA CCAATTCGGA GCCTGCTTTT TTGTACAAAC TTGTTGATAA TGGCAATTCA
     1801 AGGATCTTCA CCTAGATCCT TTTAAATTAA AAATGAAGTT TTAAATCAAT CTAAAGTATA
     1861 TATGAGTAAA CTTGGTCTGA CAGTTACCAA TGCTTAATCA GTGAGGCACC TATCTCAGCG
     1921 ATCTGTCTAT TTCGTTCATC CATAGTTGCC TGACTCCCCG TCGTGTAGAT AACTACGATA
     1981 CGGGAGGGCT TACCATCTGG CCCCAGTGCT GCAATGATAC CGCGAGAGCC ACGCTCACCG
     2041 GCTCCAGATT TATCAGCAAT AAACCAGCCA GCCGGAAGGG CCGAGCGCAG AAGTGGTCCT
     2101 GCAACTTTAT CCGCCTCCAT CCAGTCTATT AATTGTTGCC GGGAAGCTAG AGTAAGTAGT
     2161 TCGCCAGTTA ATAGTTTGCG CAACGTTGTT GCCATTGCTA CAGGCATCGT GGTGTCACGC
     2221 TCGTCGTTTG GTATGGCTTC ATTCAGCTCC GGTTCCCAAC GATCAAGGCG AGTTACATGA
     2281 TCCCCCATGT TGTGCAAAAA AGCGGTTAGC TCCTTCGGTC CTCCGATCGT TGTCAGAAGT
     2341 AAGTTGGCCG CAGTGTTATC ACTCATGGTT ATGGCAGCAC TGCATAATTC TCTTACTGTC
     2401 ATGCCATCCG TAAGATGCTT TTCTGTGACT GGTGAGTACT CAACCAAGTC ATTCTGAGAA
     2461 TAGTGTATGC GGCGACCGAG TTGCTCTTGC CCGGCGTCAA TACGGGATAA TACCGCGCCA
     2521 CATAGCAGAA CTTTAAAAGT GCTCATCATT GGAAAACGTT CTTCGGGGCG AAAACTCTCA
     2581 AGGATCTTAC CGCTGTTGAG ATCCAGTTCG ATGTAACCCA CTCGTGCACC CAACTGATCT
     2641 TCAGCATCTT TTACTTTCAC CAGCGTTTCT GGGTGAGCAA AAACAGGAAG GCAAAATGCC
     2701 GCAAAAAAGG GAATAAGGGC GACACGGAAA TGTTGAATAC TCATACTCTT CCTTTTTCAA
     2761 TATTATTGAA GCATTTATCA GGGTTATTGT CTCATGAGCG GATACATATT TGAATGTATT
     2821 TAGAAAAATA AACAAATAGG GGTTCCGCGC ACATTTCCCC GAAAAGTGCC AGATACCTGA
     2881 AACAAAACCC ATCGTACGGC CAAGGAAGTC TCCAATAACT GTGATCCACC ACAAGCGCCA
     2941 GGGTTTTCCC AGTCACGACG TTGTAAAACG ACGGCCAGTC ATGCATAATC CGCACGCATC
     3001 TGGAATAAGG AAGTGCCATT CCGCCTGACC TTAGCGTGCG AACAGCACGC TATTGTTGTA
     3061 TCATTACTCG CATCCATTCT CAGGCTGTCT CGTCTCGTCT CCGAGCTCTT CAATGAGGAG
     3121 TACGGCCAGC CTCGCAGAGC AGGATTCCCG TTGAGCACCG CCAGGTGCGA ATAAGGGACA
     3181 GTGAAGAAGG AACACCCGCT CGCGGGTGGG CCTACTTCAC CTATCCTGCC CGGCTGACGC
     3241 CGTTGGATAC ACCAAGGAAA GTCTACACGA ACCCTTTGGC AAAATCCTGT ATATCGTGCG
     3301 AAAAAGGATG GATATACCGA AAAAATCGCT ATAATGACCC CGAAGCAGGG TTATGCAGCG
     3361 GAAAAGTCGT TGGGATTGTC CTGACCGAAG CGGGACAGGT CCACGAGCAG GCAATGCTTG
     3421 TTGGGCATGG TGAGGTGGAT GTCTTTCACT TCCGGCACGC AGCCGAGGAC TTTTTGCGCC
     3481 ATATCGTAAA GTGTGTGCTG AACGGATTCG CTTTCGTGTT CAGCGAAAGA GGCGAGAAGG
     3541 AGATTCCAAG CTTATTCAAC ATAGTTCCCT TCAAGAGCGA TACAACGATT ATAACGACCT
     3601 TCCAATTTTT TGATACCATT TTGGTAGTAC TCCTTCGGTT TTGCCTCAAA ATAGGCCTCA
     3661 GTTTCGGCGA TCACCTCTTC ATTGCAGCCA AATTTTTTCC CTGCGAGCAT CCTTTTGAGG
     3721 TCTGAGAACA AGAAAAAGTC GCTGGGGGCC AGATCTGGAG AATACGGCGG GTGGGGAAGC
     3781 AATTCGAAGC CCAATTCATG AATTTTTGCC ATCGTTCTCA ATGACTTGTG GCACGGTGCG
     3841 TTGTCTTGGT GGAACAACAC TTTTTTCTTC TTCATGTGGG GCCGTTTTGC CGCGATTTCG
     3901 ACCTTCAAAC GCTCCAATAA CGCCATATAA TAGTCACTGT TGATGGTTTT TCCCTTCTCA
     3961 AGATAATCGA TAAAAATTAT TCCATGCGCA TCCCAAAAAA CAGAGGCCAT TACTTTGCCA
     4021 GCGGACTTTT GAGTCTTTCC ACGCTTCGGA GACGGTTCAC CGGTCGCTGT CCACTCAGCC
     4081 GACTGTCGAT TGGACTCAGG AGTGTAGTGA TGGAGCCATG TTTCATCCAT TGTCACATAT
     4141 CGACGGAAAA ACTCGGGTGT ATTACGAGTT AACAGCTGCA AACACCGCTT AGAATCATCA
     4201 ACACGTCGTT GTTTTTGGTC AAATGTGAGC TCGCGCGGCA CCCATTTCGC ACAGAGCTTC
     4261 CGCATATCCA AATATTGATG AATGATATGA CCAACACGTT CCTTTGATAT CTTTAAGGCC
     4321 TCTGCTATCT CGATCAACTT CATTTTACGG TCATTCAAAA TCATTTTGTG GATTTTTTTG
     4381 ATGTTTTCGT CGGTAACCAC CTCTTTCGGG CGTCCACTGC GTTCACCGTC CTCCGTGCTC
     4441 ATTTCACCAC GCTTGAATTT TGCATACCAA TCAATTATTG TTGATTTCCC TGGGGCAGAG
     4501 TCCGGAAACT CATTATCAAG CCAAGTTTTT GCTTCCACTG TATTTTTTCC CTTCAGAAAA
     4561 CAGTATTTTA TCAAAACACG AAATTCCTTT TTTTCCATTT GGATTAAGCA ATAATATACT
     4621 ACAGTAGATG CATTGTCGAA ACGCACCTTT TAATACCTCC TCGTAGCATA TGAGAACTAC
     4681 AGGATTACTA ACTCGTATTA ATATGTATAT TATTACTGCC GCATAACGAT TACAAAATTA
     4741 CACAAAAAAA TATATCTAAC AAATAACAGG TTGGATGATA AGTCCCCGGT CTAGGGTCAC
     4801 GCGTAGGACG CGTCGAGTAG GGTGTACCTA TTTGTCGGTC GGCCGTAGCT AAGGCCCGGA
     4861 CTATTCAGTT CCGCAGCCAC ACGCCGTGTG AAGCTGGAAG CCCAATCCTT GTAACAATTT
     4921 GAAAACAGAA TGCGACAGAT ACATACGGAT ATACCCTTAT GCTGTTTGAC TTTCCTAATT
     4981 TTGAATTTTG TTGGCGCAGC CTTGCCGTAG GCTATTTTGA ATTTTGAATT GGTATTAGTA
     5041 CCCAATCCCC AGTACCCAAT TTAATGAGCC ATATTCAACG GGAAACGTCT TGCTCGAGGC
     5101 CGCGATTAAA TTCCAACATG GATGCTGATT TATATGGGTA TAAATGGGCT CGCGATAATG
     5161 TCGGGCAATC AGGTGCGACA ATCTAT
//
