# Supplementary material for: A scalable transposon mutagenesis system for non-model bacteria
Source: bioRxiv preprint, doi:10.64898/2025.12.22.696024, version 1 (2025-12-23)
Supplement: Plasmid sequences [file 696024_file12.zip › Plasmid sequences/Individual transposon variant plasmids/pGLU_53.gb]

LOCUS       pGLU_53                 4904 bp ds-DNA     circular     26-MAR-2024
DEFINITION  .
FEATURES             Location/Qualifiers
     promoter        complement(251..355)
                     /label="Pamp"
                     /ApEinfo_revcolor="#faac61"
                     /ApEinfo_fwdcolor="#faac61"
     primer_bind     469..485
                     /label="M13 fwd"
                     /ApEinfo_revcolor="#d59687"
                     /ApEinfo_fwdcolor="#d59687"
     prokaryote t... 538..567
                     /label="L2U5H11"
                     /ApEinfo_revcolor="#f8d3a9"
                     /ApEinfo_fwdcolor="#f8d3a9"
     miscellaneous   568..607
                     /label="UNS1"
                     /ApEinfo_revcolor="#9eafd2"
                     /ApEinfo_fwdcolor="#9eafd2"
     miscellaneous   complement(627..872)
                     /label="oriT"
                     /ApEinfo_revcolor="#84b0dc"
                     /ApEinfo_fwdcolor="#84b0dc"
     prokaryote t... complement(873..1053)
                     /label="TAmarelleT9"
                     /ApEinfo_revcolor="#f58a5e"
                     /ApEinfo_fwdcolor="#f58a5e"
     CDS             complement(1058..2104)
                     /label="Himar_Tnp"
                     /ApEinfo_revcolor="#f58a5e"
                     /ApEinfo_fwdcolor="#f58a5e"
     misc_feature    2101..2104
                     /label="upstream region"
                     /ApEinfo_revcolor="#9eafd2"
                     /ApEinfo_fwdcolor="#9eafd2"
     RS421_promot... complement(2105..2269)
                     /label=13168
                     /ApEinfo_revcolor="#f58a5e"
                     /ApEinfo_fwdcolor="#f58a5e"
     miscellaneous   2270..2299
                     /label="Himar_LE"
                     /ApEinfo_revcolor="#faac61"
                     /ApEinfo_fwdcolor="#faac61"
     miscellaneous   complement(2270..2299)
                     /label="Himar_RE"
                     /ApEinfo_revcolor="#faac61"
                     /ApEinfo_fwdcolor="#faac61"
     misc_feature    2300..2329
                     /label="F primer binding"
                     /ApEinfo_revcolor="#d6b295"
                     /ApEinfo_fwdcolor="#d6b295"
     misc_feature    2330..2349
                     /label=">skpp-1949-F_sk20mer-7474"
                     /ApEinfo_revcolor="#f58a5e"
                     /ApEinfo_fwdcolor="#f58a5e"
     misc_feature    2350..2353
                     /label="upstream region"
                     /ApEinfo_revcolor="#9eafd2"
                     /ApEinfo_fwdcolor="#9eafd2"
     misc_feature    2350..2353
                     /label="downstream region"
                     /ApEinfo_revcolor="#9eafd2"
                     /ApEinfo_fwdcolor="#9eafd2"
     promoter ID ... 2354..2373
                     /label=">skpp-1927-F_sk20mer-7128"
                     /ApEinfo_revcolor="#f58a5e"
                     /ApEinfo_fwdcolor="#f58a5e"
     misc_feature    complement(2374..2403)
                     /label="R primer binding"
                     /ApEinfo_revcolor="#d6b295"
                     /ApEinfo_fwdcolor="#d6b295"
     misc_feature    2569..2572
                     /label="downstream region"
                     /ApEinfo_revcolor="#9eafd2"
                     /ApEinfo_fwdcolor="#9eafd2"
     CDS             2570..3103
                     /label="aac(3)-Ia"
                     /ApEinfo_revcolor="#ffef86"
                     /ApEinfo_fwdcolor="#ffef86"
     prokaryote t... 3108..3265
                     /label="TAmarelleT1"
                     /ApEinfo_revcolor="#f58a5e"
                     /ApEinfo_fwdcolor="#f58a5e"
     miscellaneous   3266..3295
                     /label="Himar_RE"
                     /ApEinfo_revcolor="#faac61"
                     /ApEinfo_fwdcolor="#faac61"
     miscellaneous   complement(3266..3295)
                     /label="Himar_LE"
                     /ApEinfo_revcolor="#faac61"
                     /ApEinfo_fwdcolor="#faac61"
     miscellaneous   3315..3354
                     /label="UNSX"
                     /ApEinfo_revcolor="#9eafd2"
                     /ApEinfo_fwdcolor="#9eafd2"
     prokaryote p... 3355..3386
                     /label="L2U8H11"
                     /ApEinfo_revcolor="#75c6a9"
                     /ApEinfo_fwdcolor="#75c6a9"
     primer_bind     complement(3443..3459)
                     /label="M13 rev"
                     /ApEinfo_revcolor="#c7b0e3"
                     /ApEinfo_fwdcolor="#c7b0e3"
     ORI             3649..4037
                     /label="R6K ORI"
                     /ApEinfo_revcolor="#f58a5e"
                     /ApEinfo_fwdcolor="#f58a5e"
     CDS             complement(4294..250)
                     /label="AmpR"
                     /ApEinfo_revcolor="#f58a5e"
                     /ApEinfo_fwdcolor="#f58a5e"
ORIGIN
        1 CGTCAATACG GGATAATACC GCGCCACATA GCAGAACTTT AAAAGTGCTC ATCATTGGAA
       61 AACGTTCTTC GGGGCGAAAA CTCTCAAGGA TCTTACCGCT GTTGAGATCC AGTTCGATGT
      121 AACCCACTCG TGCACCCAAC TGATCTTCAG CATCTTTTAC TTTCACCAGC GTTTCTGGGT
      181 GAGCAAAAAC AGGAAGGCAA AATGCCGCAA AAAAGGGAAT AAGGGCGACA CGGAAATGTT
      241 GAATACTCAT ACTCTTCCTT TTTCAATATT ATTGAAGCAT TTATCAGGGT TATTGTCTCA
      301 TGAGCGGATA CATATTTGAA TGTATTTAGA AAAATAAACA AATAGGGGTT CCGCGCACAT
      361 TTCCCCGAAA AGTGCCAGAT ACCTGAAACA AAACCCATCG TACGGCCAAG GAAGTCTCCA
      421 ATAACTGTGA TCCACCACAA GCGCCAGGGT TTTCCCAGTC ACGACGTTGT AAAACGACGG
      481 CCAGTCATGC ATAATCCGCA CGCATCTGGA ATAAGGAAGT GCCATTCCGC CTGACCTTAG
      541 CGTGCGAACA GCACGCTATT GTTGTATCAT TACTCGCATC CATTCTCAGG CTGTCTCGTC
      601 TCGTCTCCGA GCTCTTCAAT GAGGAGTACG GCCAGCCTCG CAGAGCAGGA TTCCCGTTGA
      661 GCACCGCCAG GTGCGAATAA GGGACAGTGA AGAAGGAACA CCCGCTCGCG GGTGGGCCTA
      721 CTTCACCTAT CCTGCCCGGC TGACGCCGTT GGATACACCA AGGAAAGTCT ACACGAACCC
      781 TTTGGCAAAA TCCTGTATAT CGTGCGAAAA AGGATGGATA TACCGAAAAA ATCGCTATAA
      841 TGACCCCGAA GCAGGGTTAT GCAGCGGAAA AGTCGTTGGG ATTGTCCTGA CCGAAGCGGG
      901 ACAGGTCCAC GAGCAGGCAA TGCTTGTTGG GCATGGTGAG GTGGATGTCT TTCACTTCCG
      961 GCACGCAGCC GAGGACTTTT TGCGCCATAT CGTAAAGTGT GTGCTGAACG GATTCGCTTT
     1021 CGTGTTCAGC GAAAGAGGCG AGAAGGAGAT TCCAAGCTTA TTCAACATAG TTCCCTTCAA
     1081 GAGCGATACA ACGATTATAA CGACCTTCCA ATTTTTTGAT ACCATTTTGG TAGTACTCCT
     1141 TCGGTTTTGC CTCAAAATAG GCCTCAGTTT CGGCGATCAC CTCTTCATTG CAGCCAAATT
     1201 TTTTCCCTGC GAGCATCCTT TTGAGGTCTG AGAACAAGAA AAAGTCGCTG GGGGCCAGAT
     1261 CTGGAGAATA CGGCGGGTGG GGAAGCAATT CGAAGCCCAA TTCATGAATT TTTGCCATCG
     1321 TTCTCAATGA CTTGTGGCAC GGTGCGTTGT CTTGGTGGAA CAACACTTTT TTCTTCTTCA
     1381 TGTGGGGCCG TTTTGCCGCG ATTTCGACCT TCAAACGCTC CAATAACGCC ATATAATAGT
     1441 CACTGTTGAT GGTTTTTCCC TTCTCAAGAT AATCGATAAA AATTATTCCA TGCGCATCCC
     1501 AAAAAACAGA GGCCATTACT TTGCCAGCGG ACTTTTGAGT CTTTCCACGC TTCGGAGACG
     1561 GTTCACCGGT CGCTGTCCAC TCAGCCGACT GTCGATTGGA CTCAGGAGTG TAGTGATGGA
     1621 GCCATGTTTC ATCCATTGTC ACATATCGAC GGAAAAACTC GGGTGTATTA CGAGTTAACA
     1681 GCTGCAAACA CCGCTTAGAA TCATCAACAC GTCGTTGTTT TTGGTCAAAT GTGAGCTCGC
     1741 GCGGCACCCA TTTCGCACAG AGCTTCCGCA TATCCAAATA TTGATGAATG ATATGACCAA
     1801 CACGTTCCTT TGATATCTTT AAGGCCTCTG CTATCTCGAT CAACTTCATT TTACGGTCAT
     1861 TCAAAATCAT TTTGTGGATT TTTTTGATGT TTTCGTCGGT AACCACCTCT TTCGGGCGTC
     1921 CACTGCGTTC ACCGTCCTCC GTGCTCATTT CACCACGCTT GAATTTTGCA TACCAATCAA
     1981 TTATTGTTGA TTTCCCTGGG GCAGAGTCCG GAAACTCATT ATCAAGCCAA GTTTTTGCTT
     2041 CCACTGTATT TTTTCCCTTC AGAAAACAGT ATTTTATCAA AACACGAAAT TCCTTTTTTT
     2101 CCATCCTCTA TCAAACAAAT TATACTCCTC GAAAATCTCT CTTCAAACCA CGTCAGCTTC
     2161 CATCTGCAAC CTCAAAACAC TGTTTTGAGC AACCTGCGGC TAGCTTCCTT GTTTGTGCTC
     2221 TTTGATTTTC ATTGAGTATT ACTTCCTATT ATCATTATAA CGCTTTTTCT AACAGGTTGG
     2281 ATGATAAGTC CCCGGTCTAG GGTCACGCGT AGGACGCGTC GAGTAGGGTA CTGTTCTATT
     2341 GGCCAAGCGC GTACCTATAG GTAGCTGGGG AGCGTTCCGC AGCCACACGC CGTGTGAAGC
     2401 TGGAAGCGCT CTCACCCCGG TTCACTGCGC TTAGCCCCCA CGTTCGCTCA CTTCGTGTAG
     2461 CTCTTTGGCC CCGAGGGGGC GCTGCGCCTG CGGCCCGGCG AAGCCGGTTC CGCGGCCCCG
     2521 GCTGGTGGAA GAGCTCTCAC CCCGGTTCAC TGCGGGTAGC ATAGGGCGAA TGTTACGCAG
     2581 CAGCAACGAT GTTACGCAGC AGGGCAGTCG CCCTAAAACA AAGTTAGGTG GCTCAAGTAT
     2641 GGGCATCATT CGCACATGTA GGCTCGGCCC TGACCAAGTC AAATCCATGC GGGCTGCTCT
     2701 TGATCTTTTC GGTCGTGAGT TCGGAGACGT AGCCACCTAC TCCCAACATC AGCCGGACTC
     2761 CGATTACCTC GGGAACTTGC TCCGTAGTAA GACATTCATC GCGCTTGCTG CCTTCGACCA
     2821 AGAAGCGGTT GTTGGCGCTC TCGCGGCTTA CGTTCTGCCC AAGTTTGAGC AGCCGCGTAG
     2881 TGAGATCTAT ATCTATGATC TCGCAGTCTC CGGAGAGCAC CGGAGGCAGG GCATTGCCAC
     2941 CGCGCTCATC AATCTCCTCA AGCATGAGGC CAACGCGCTT GGTGCTTATG TGATCTACGT
     3001 GCAAGCAGAT TACGGTGACG ATCCCGCAGT GGCTCTCTAT ACAAAGTTGG GCATACGGGA
     3061 AGAAGTGATG CACTTTGATA TCGACCCAAG TACCGCCACC TAAGCTTGAG CGCATGCTCG
     3121 AGTACTTCGC CTGGACCATG CTCGCCGTCG TCTTCGGCTT CCTCCTCTTC GTCAACCTCG
     3181 CCTACGTCCC CCTCGGCCAC TGGGCCGAGG CCTTCGCCGG CTTCTTCAAA TTTTCAGGGC
     3241 TGCCGCACCC CATCGACTGG GGGCTTAGAC CGGGGACTTA TCATCCAACC TGTTACGCTA
     3301 GCATGAAGAG CACCCCAGGA TACATAGATT ACCACAACTC CGAGCCCTTC CACCTAGCGT
     3361 GCTAACCACG CACGCTATTG TTGTATAGGC TAGGTGGAGG CTCAGTGATG ATAAGTCTGC
     3421 GATGGTGGAT GCATGTGTCA TGGTCATAGC TGTTTCCTGT GTGAAATTGT TATCCGCTCA
     3481 GAGGGCACAA TCCTATTCCG CGCTATCCGA CAATCTCCAA GACATTAGGT GGAGTTCAGT
     3541 TCGGCGTATG GCATATGTCG CTGGAAAGAA CATGTGAGCA AAAGGCCAGC AAAAGGCCAG
     3601 GAACCGTAAA AAGGCCGCGT TGCTGGCGTT ACAGCTGGGC GCGCCCCATG TCAGCCGTTA
     3661 AGTGTTCCTG TGTCACTCAA AATTGCTTTG AGAGGCTCTA AGGGCTTCTC AGTGCGTTAC
     3721 ATCCCTGGCT TGTTGTCCAC AACCGTTAAA CCTTAAAGGC TTTAAAAGCC TTATATATTC
     3781 TTTTTTTTCT TATAAAACTT AAAACCTTAG AGGCTATTTA AGTTGCTGAT TTATATTAAT
     3841 TTTATTGTTC AAACATGAGA GCTTAGTACG TGAAACATGA GAGCTTAGTA CGTTAGCCAT
     3901 GAGAGCTTAG TACGTTAGCC ATGAGGGTTT AGTTCGTTAA ACATGAGAGC TTAGTACGTT
     3961 AAACATGAGA GCTTAGTACG TGAAACATGA GAGCTTAGTA CGTACTATCA ACAGGTTGAA
     4021 CTGCTGATCT TCAGATCGGC GCGCCGGCCG GCCGAAGATC CTTTGATCTT TTCTACGGGG
     4081 TCTGACGCTC TATTCAACAA AGCCGCCGTC CCGTCAAGTC AGCGTAAATG GGTAGGGGGC
     4141 TTCAAATCGT CCTCGTGATA CCAATTCGGA GCCTGCTTTT TTGTACAAAC TTGTTGATAA
     4201 TGGCAATTCA AGGATCTTCA CCTAGATCCT TTTAAATTAA AAATGAAGTT TTAAATCAAT
     4261 CTAAAGTATA TATGAGTAAA CTTGGTCTGA CAGTTACCAA TGCTTAATCA GTGAGGCACC
     4321 TATCTCAGCG ATCTGTCTAT TTCGTTCATC CATAGTTGCC TGACTCCCCG TCGTGTAGAT
     4381 AACTACGATA CGGGAGGGCT TACCATCTGG CCCCAGTGCT GCAATGATAC CGCGAGAGCC
     4441 ACGCTCACCG GCTCCAGATT TATCAGCAAT AAACCAGCCA GCCGGAAGGG CCGAGCGCAG
     4501 AAGTGGTCCT GCAACTTTAT CCGCCTCCAT CCAGTCTATT AATTGTTGCC GGGAAGCTAG
     4561 AGTAAGTAGT TCGCCAGTTA ATAGTTTGCG CAACGTTGTT GCCATTGCTA CAGGCATCGT
     4621 GGTGTCACGC TCGTCGTTTG GTATGGCTTC ATTCAGCTCC GGTTCCCAAC GATCAAGGCG
     4681 AGTTACATGA TCCCCCATGT TGTGCAAAAA AGCGGTTAGC TCCTTCGGTC CTCCGATCGT
     4741 TGTCAGAAGT AAGTTGGCCG CAGTGTTATC ACTCATGGTT ATGGCAGCAC TGCATAATTC
     4801 TCTTACTGTC ATGCCATCCG TAAGATGCTT TTCTGTGACT GGTGAGTACT CAACCAAGTC
     4861 ATTCTGAGAA TAGTGTATGC GGCGACCGAG TTGCTCTTGC CCGG
//
