# Supplementary material for: A scalable transposon mutagenesis system for non-model bacteria
Source: bioRxiv preprint, doi:10.64898/2025.12.22.696024, version 1 (2025-12-23)
Supplement: Plasmid sequences [file 696024_file12.zip › Plasmid sequences/Individual transposon variant plasmids/pGLU_47.gb]

LOCUS       pGLU_47                 5194 bp ds-DNA     circular     09-APR-2024
DEFINITION  .
FEATURES             Location/Qualifiers
     promoter        complement(111..215)
                     /label="Pamp"
                     /ApEinfo_revcolor="#faac61"
                     /ApEinfo_fwdcolor="#faac61"
     primer_bind     329..345
                     /label="M13 fwd"
                     /ApEinfo_revcolor="#d59687"
                     /ApEinfo_fwdcolor="#d59687"
     prokaryote t... 398..427
                     /label="L2U5H11"
                     /ApEinfo_revcolor="#f8d3a9"
                     /ApEinfo_fwdcolor="#f8d3a9"
     miscellaneous   428..467
                     /label="UNS1"
                     /ApEinfo_revcolor="#9eafd2"
                     /ApEinfo_fwdcolor="#9eafd2"
     miscellaneous   complement(487..732)
                     /label="oriT"
                     /ApEinfo_revcolor="#84b0dc"
                     /ApEinfo_fwdcolor="#84b0dc"
     prokaryote t... complement(733..913)
                     /label="TAmarelleT9"
                     /ApEinfo_revcolor="#f58a5e"
                     /ApEinfo_fwdcolor="#f58a5e"
     CDS             complement(918..1964)
                     /label="Himar_Tnp"
                     /ApEinfo_revcolor="#f58a5e"
                     /ApEinfo_fwdcolor="#f58a5e"
     misc_feature    1961..1964
                     /label="upstream region"
                     /ApEinfo_revcolor="#9eafd2"
                     /ApEinfo_fwdcolor="#9eafd2"
     misc_feature    complement(1965..2137)
                     /label="PmarC9"
                     /ApEinfo_revcolor="#c7b0e3"
                     /ApEinfo_fwdcolor="#c7b0e3"
     miscellaneous   2138..2167
                     /label="Himar_LE"
                     /ApEinfo_revcolor="#faac61"
                     /ApEinfo_fwdcolor="#faac61"
     miscellaneous   complement(2138..2167)
                     /label="Himar_RE"
                     /ApEinfo_revcolor="#faac61"
                     /ApEinfo_fwdcolor="#faac61"
     primer          2168..2184
                     /label="oCG0038"
                     /note="sequence: TCCCTACACGACGCTCTTCCGATCTGGGTCACGCGTAGGACG"
                     /ApEinfo_revcolor="#f7977a"
                     /ApEinfo_fwdcolor="#f7977a"
     primer          complement(2168..2187)
                     /label="JL0061_RB-Tn_Fbind_RB_rev"
                     /note="sequence: ACATACCGACCCACCCTCATGCGTCCTACGCGTGACCC"
                     /ApEinfo_revcolor="#f58a5e"
                     /ApEinfo_fwdcolor="#f58a5e"
     misc_feature    2168..2197
                     /label="F primer binding"
                     /ApEinfo_revcolor="#d6b295"
                     /ApEinfo_fwdcolor="#d6b295"
     promoter ID ... 2198..2217
                     /label=">skpp-1930-F_sk20mer-2946"
                     /ApEinfo_revcolor="#f58a5e"
                     /ApEinfo_fwdcolor="#f58a5e"
     misc_feature    2218..2221
                     /label="upstream region"
                     /ApEinfo_revcolor="#9eafd2"
                     /ApEinfo_fwdcolor="#9eafd2"
     misc_feature    2218..2221
                     /label="downstream region"
                     /ApEinfo_revcolor="#9eafd2"
                     /ApEinfo_fwdcolor="#9eafd2"
     promoter ID ... 2222..2241
                     /label=">skpp-1926-F_sk20mer-4948"
                     /ApEinfo_revcolor="#f58a5e"
                     /ApEinfo_fwdcolor="#f58a5e"
     misc_feature    complement(2242..2271)
                     /label="R primer binding"
                     /ApEinfo_revcolor="#d6b295"
                     /ApEinfo_fwdcolor="#d6b295"
     primer          2254..2271
                     /label="JL0062_RB-Tn_RBind_RB_fwd"
                     /note="sequence: TCGCNNNNNNNNNNNNNNNNNNNNCGGAAGTGCTCCACCTGTGACGATCACGCCGTGTGAAGCTGG"
                     /ApEinfo_revcolor="#b1ff67"
                     /ApEinfo_fwdcolor="#b1ff67"
     primer          complement(2255..2271)
                     /label="oCG0039"
                     /note="sequence: GAGTTCAGACGTGTGCTCTTCCGATCTCCAGCTTCACACGGCGT"
                     /ApEinfo_revcolor="#f7977a"
                     /ApEinfo_fwdcolor="#f7977a"
     RS421_promot... 2272..2436
                     /label=13401
                     /ApEinfo_revcolor="#f58a5e"
                     /ApEinfo_fwdcolor="#f58a5e"
     misc_feature    2437..2440
                     /label="downstream region"
                     /ApEinfo_revcolor="#9eafd2"
                     /ApEinfo_fwdcolor="#9eafd2"
     CDS             2438..3253
                     /label="aph(3')-I EZ-Tn5"
                     /ApEinfo_revcolor="#ffef86"
                     /ApEinfo_fwdcolor="#ffef86"
     prokaryote t... 3258..3415
                     /label="TAmarelleT1"
                     /ApEinfo_revcolor="#f58a5e"
                     /ApEinfo_fwdcolor="#f58a5e"
     miscellaneous   3416..3445
                     /label="Himar_RE"
                     /ApEinfo_revcolor="#faac61"
                     /ApEinfo_fwdcolor="#faac61"
     miscellaneous   complement(3416..3445)
                     /label="Himar_LE"
                     /ApEinfo_revcolor="#faac61"
                     /ApEinfo_fwdcolor="#faac61"
     miscellaneous   3465..3504
                     /label="UNSX"
                     /ApEinfo_revcolor="#9eafd2"
                     /ApEinfo_fwdcolor="#9eafd2"
     prokaryote p... 3505..3536
                     /label="L2U8H11"
                     /ApEinfo_revcolor="#75c6a9"
                     /ApEinfo_fwdcolor="#75c6a9"
     primer_bind     complement(3593..3609)
                     /label="M13 rev"
                     /ApEinfo_revcolor="#c7b0e3"
                     /ApEinfo_fwdcolor="#c7b0e3"
     ORI             3799..4187
                     /label="R6K ORI"
                     /ApEinfo_revcolor="#f58a5e"
                     /ApEinfo_fwdcolor="#f58a5e"
     CDS             complement(4444..110)
                     /label="AmpR"
                     /ApEinfo_revcolor="#f58a5e"
                     /ApEinfo_fwdcolor="#f58a5e"
ORIGIN
        1 TGATCTTCAG CATCTTTTAC TTTCACCAGC GTTTCTGGGT GAGCAAAAAC AGGAAGGCAA
       61 AATGCCGCAA AAAAGGGAAT AAGGGCGACA CGGAAATGTT GAATACTCAT ACTCTTCCTT
      121 TTTCAATATT ATTGAAGCAT TTATCAGGGT TATTGTCTCA TGAGCGGATA CATATTTGAA
      181 TGTATTTAGA AAAATAAACA AATAGGGGTT CCGCGCACAT TTCCCCGAAA AGTGCCAGAT
      241 ACCTGAAACA AAACCCATCG TACGGCCAAG GAAGTCTCCA ATAACTGTGA TCCACCACAA
      301 GCGCCAGGGT TTTCCCAGTC ACGACGTTGT AAAACGACGG CCAGTCATGC ATAATCCGCA
      361 CGCATCTGGA ATAAGGAAGT GCCATTCCGC CTGACCTTAG CGTGCGAACA GCACGCTATT
      421 GTTGTATCAT TACTCGCATC CATTCTCAGG CTGTCTCGTC TCGTCTCCGA GCTCTTCAAT
      481 GAGGAGTACG GCCAGCCTCG CAGAGCAGGA TTCCCGTTGA GCACCGCCAG GTGCGAATAA
      541 GGGACAGTGA AGAAGGAACA CCCGCTCGCG GGTGGGCCTA CTTCACCTAT CCTGCCCGGC
      601 TGACGCCGTT GGATACACCA AGGAAAGTCT ACACGAACCC TTTGGCAAAA TCCTGTATAT
      661 CGTGCGAAAA AGGATGGATA TACCGAAAAA ATCGCTATAA TGACCCCGAA GCAGGGTTAT
      721 GCAGCGGAAA AGTCGTTGGG ATTGTCCTGA CCGAAGCGGG ACAGGTCCAC GAGCAGGCAA
      781 TGCTTGTTGG GCATGGTGAG GTGGATGTCT TTCACTTCCG GCACGCAGCC GAGGACTTTT
      841 TGCGCCATAT CGTAAAGTGT GTGCTGAACG GATTCGCTTT CGTGTTCAGC GAAAGAGGCG
      901 AGAAGGAGAT TCCAAGCTTA TTCAACATAG TTCCCTTCAA GAGCGATACA ACGATTATAA
      961 CGACCTTCCA ATTTTTTGAT ACCATTTTGG TAGTACTCCT TCGGTTTTGC CTCAAAATAG
     1021 GCCTCAGTTT CGGCGATCAC CTCTTCATTG CAGCCAAATT TTTTCCCTGC GAGCATCCTT
     1081 TTGAGGTCTG AGAACAAGAA AAAGTCGCTG GGGGCCAGAT CTGGAGAATA CGGCGGGTGG
     1141 GGAAGCAATT CGAAGCCCAA TTCATGAATT TTTGCCATCG TTCTCAATGA CTTGTGGCAC
     1201 GGTGCGTTGT CTTGGTGGAA CAACACTTTT TTCTTCTTCA TGTGGGGCCG TTTTGCCGCG
     1261 ATTTCGACCT TCAAACGCTC CAATAACGCC ATATAATAGT CACTGTTGAT GGTTTTTCCC
     1321 TTCTCAAGAT AATCGATAAA AATTATTCCA TGCGCATCCC AAAAAACAGA GGCCATTACT
     1381 TTGCCAGCGG ACTTTTGAGT CTTTCCACGC TTCGGAGACG GTTCACCGGT CGCTGTCCAC
     1441 TCAGCCGACT GTCGATTGGA CTCAGGAGTG TAGTGATGGA GCCATGTTTC ATCCATTGTC
     1501 ACATATCGAC GGAAAAACTC GGGTGTATTA CGAGTTAACA GCTGCAAACA CCGCTTAGAA
     1561 TCATCAACAC GTCGTTGTTT TTGGTCAAAT GTGAGCTCGC GCGGCACCCA TTTCGCACAG
     1621 AGCTTCCGCA TATCCAAATA TTGATGAATG ATATGACCAA CACGTTCCTT TGATATCTTT
     1681 AAGGCCTCTG CTATCTCGAT CAACTTCATT TTACGGTCAT TCAAAATCAT TTTGTGGATT
     1741 TTTTTGATGT TTTCGTCGGT AACCACCTCT TTCGGGCGTC CACTGCGTTC ACCGTCCTCC
     1801 GTGCTCATTT CACCACGCTT GAATTTTGCA TACCAATCAA TTATTGTTGA TTTCCCTGGG
     1861 GCAGAGTCCG GAAACTCATT ATCAAGCCAA GTTTTTGCTT CCACTGTATT TTTTCCCTTC
     1921 AGAAAACAGT ATTTTATCAA AACACGAAAT TCCTTTTTTT CCATATGTTT CACAATAACA
     1981 AAAGTTGCTT CACAAAAGAC GCTCTATCTC ACAAACTAAT TGACTTACAG ACGTCAAATT
     2041 TTGACACGAA TCATTTGAAG GTTGGTACTA TATAAAAATA ATATGCATTT AATACTAGCG
     2101 ACGCCATCTA TGTGTCATCC ATCACACTGG CGGCCGCTAA CAGGTTGGAT GATAAGTCCC
     2161 CGGTCTAGGG TCACGCGTAG GACGCGTCGA GTAGGGTGCG AGGCAGGGCT AAAATAGCGT
     2221 ATGTCCAAAT ATCTGACGCC CGTTCCGCAG CCACACGCCG TGTGAAGCTG GTTTTATGCC
     2281 GCTTTCCGCC AAAGGAAGCC AACCAAACGC GAGAGGCAGT TTTCCGCGGG CAACCTGTCC
     2341 GCAGGAAAAC CGCCCTTTTT TCTTTTTTTG TCCGAATCAT GGCGTCAATT GTGGTATCAT
     2401 AAAGGCAGAA ACCATTGGAC GGGATGGAGG AGCGGCAATG AGCCATATTC AACGGGAAAC
     2461 GTCTTGCTCG AGGCCGCGAT TAAATTCCAA CATGGATGCT GATTTATATG GGTATAAATG
     2521 GGCTCGCGAT AATGTCGGGC AATCAGGTGC GACAATCTAT CGATTGTATG GGAAGCCCGA
     2581 TGCGCCAGAG TTGTTTCTGA AACATGGCAA AGGTAGCGTT GCCAATGATG TTACAGATGA
     2641 GATGGTCAGA CTAAACTGGC TGACGGAATT TATGCCTCTT CCGACCATCA AGCATTTTAT
     2701 CCGTACTCCT GATGATGCAT GGTTACTCAC CACTGCGATC CCCGGAAAAA CAGCATTCCA
     2761 GGTATTAGAA GAATATCCTG ATTCAGGTGA AAATATTGTT GATGCGCTGG CAGTGTTCCT
     2821 GCGCCGGTTG CATTCGATTC CTGTTTGTAA TTGTCCTTTT AACAGCGATC GCGTATTTCG
     2881 TCTCGCTCAG GCGCAATCAC GAATGAATAA CGGTTTGGTT GATGCGAGTG ATTTTGATGA
     2941 CGAGCGTAAT GGCTGGCCTG TTGAACAAGT CTGGAAAGAA ATGCATAAAC TTTTGCCATT
     3001 CTCACCGGAT TCAGTCGTCA CTCATGGTGA TTTCTCACTT GATAACCTTA TTTTTGACGA
     3061 GGGGAAATTA ATAGGTTGTA TTGATGTTGG ACGAGTCGGA ATCGCAGACC GATACCAGGA
     3121 TCTTGCCATC CTATGGAACT GCCTCGGTGA GTTTTCTCCT TCATTACAGA AACGGCTTTT
     3181 TCAAAAATAT GGTATTGATA ATCCTGATAT GAATAAATTG CAGTTTCATT TGATGCTCGA
     3241 TGAGTTTTTC TAAGCTTGAG CGCATGCTCG AGTACTTCGC CTGGACCATG CTCGCCGTCG
     3301 TCTTCGGCTT CCTCCTCTTC GTCAACCTCG CCTACGTCCC CCTCGGCCAC TGGGCCGAGG
     3361 CCTTCGCCGG CTTCTTCAAA TTTTCAGGGC TGCCGCACCC CATCGACTGG GGGCTTAGAC
     3421 CGGGGACTTA TCATCCAACC TGTTACGCTA GCATGAAGAG CACCCCAGGA TACATAGATT
     3481 ACCACAACTC CGAGCCCTTC CACCTAGCGT GCTAACCACG CACGCTATTG TTGTATAGGC
     3541 TAGGTGGAGG CTCAGTGATG ATAAGTCTGC GATGGTGGAT GCATGTGTCA TGGTCATAGC
     3601 TGTTTCCTGT GTGAAATTGT TATCCGCTCA GAGGGCACAA TCCTATTCCG CGCTATCCGA
     3661 CAATCTCCAA GACATTAGGT GGAGTTCAGT TCGGCGTATG GCATATGTCG CTGGAAAGAA
     3721 CATGTGAGCA AAAGGCCAGC AAAAGGCCAG GAACCGTAAA AAGGCCGCGT TGCTGGCGTT
     3781 ACAGCTGGGC GCGCCCCATG TCAGCCGTTA AGTGTTCCTG TGTCACTCAA AATTGCTTTG
     3841 AGAGGCTCTA AGGGCTTCTC AGTGCGTTAC ATCCCTGGCT TGTTGTCCAC AACCGTTAAA
     3901 CCTTAAAGGC TTTAAAAGCC TTATATATTC TTTTTTTTCT TATAAAACTT AAAACCTTAG
     3961 AGGCTATTTA AGTTGCTGAT TTATATTAAT TTTATTGTTC AAACATGAGA GCTTAGTACG
     4021 TGAAACATGA GAGCTTAGTA CGTTAGCCAT GAGAGCTTAG TACGTTAGCC ATGAGGGTTT
     4081 AGTTCGTTAA ACATGAGAGC TTAGTACGTT AAACATGAGA GCTTAGTACG TGAAACATGA
     4141 GAGCTTAGTA CGTACTATCA ACAGGTTGAA CTGCTGATCT TCAGATCGGC GCGCCGGCCG
     4201 GCCGAAGATC CTTTGATCTT TTCTACGGGG TCTGACGCTC TATTCAACAA AGCCGCCGTC
     4261 CCGTCAAGTC AGCGTAAATG GGTAGGGGGC TTCAAATCGT CCTCGTGATA CCAATTCGGA
     4321 GCCTGCTTTT TTGTACAAAC TTGTTGATAA TGGCAATTCA AGGATCTTCA CCTAGATCCT
     4381 TTTAAATTAA AAATGAAGTT TTAAATCAAT CTAAAGTATA TATGAGTAAA CTTGGTCTGA
     4441 CAGTTACCAA TGCTTAATCA GTGAGGCACC TATCTCAGCG ATCTGTCTAT TTCGTTCATC
     4501 CATAGTTGCC TGACTCCCCG TCGTGTAGAT AACTACGATA CGGGAGGGCT TACCATCTGG
     4561 CCCCAGTGCT GCAATGATAC CGCGAGAGCC ACGCTCACCG GCTCCAGATT TATCAGCAAT
     4621 AAACCAGCCA GCCGGAAGGG CCGAGCGCAG AAGTGGTCCT GCAACTTTAT CCGCCTCCAT
     4681 CCAGTCTATT AATTGTTGCC GGGAAGCTAG AGTAAGTAGT TCGCCAGTTA ATAGTTTGCG
     4741 CAACGTTGTT GCCATTGCTA CAGGCATCGT GGTGTCACGC TCGTCGTTTG GTATGGCTTC
     4801 ATTCAGCTCC GGTTCCCAAC GATCAAGGCG AGTTACATGA TCCCCCATGT TGTGCAAAAA
     4861 AGCGGTTAGC TCCTTCGGTC CTCCGATCGT TGTCAGAAGT AAGTTGGCCG CAGTGTTATC
     4921 ACTCATGGTT ATGGCAGCAC TGCATAATTC TCTTACTGTC ATGCCATCCG TAAGATGCTT
     4981 TTCTGTGACT GGTGAGTACT CAACCAAGTC ATTCTGAGAA TAGTGTATGC GGCGACCGAG
     5041 TTGCTCTTGC CCGGCGTCAA TACGGGATAA TACCGCGCCA CATAGCAGAA CTTTAAAAGT
     5101 GCTCATCATT GGAAAACGTT CTTCGGGGCG AAAACTCTCA AGGATCTTAC CGCTGTTGAG
     5161 ATCCAGTTCG ATGTAACCCA CTCGTGCACC CAAC
//
