# Supplementary material for: A scalable transposon mutagenesis system for non-model bacteria
Source: bioRxiv preprint, doi:10.64898/2025.12.22.696024, version 1 (2025-12-23)
Supplement: Plasmid sequences [file 696024_file12.zip › Plasmid sequences/Individual transposon variant plasmids/pGLU_56.gb]

LOCUS       pGLU_56                 4912 bp ds-DNA     circular     26-MAR-2024
DEFINITION  .
FEATURES             Location/Qualifiers
     promoter        complement(252..356)
                     /label="Pamp"
                     /ApEinfo_revcolor="#faac61"
                     /ApEinfo_fwdcolor="#faac61"
     primer_bind     470..486
                     /label="M13 fwd"
                     /ApEinfo_revcolor="#d59687"
                     /ApEinfo_fwdcolor="#d59687"
     prokaryote t... 539..568
                     /label="L2U5H11"
                     /ApEinfo_revcolor="#f8d3a9"
                     /ApEinfo_fwdcolor="#f8d3a9"
     miscellaneous   569..608
                     /label="UNS1"
                     /ApEinfo_revcolor="#9eafd2"
                     /ApEinfo_fwdcolor="#9eafd2"
     miscellaneous   complement(628..873)
                     /label="oriT"
                     /ApEinfo_revcolor="#84b0dc"
                     /ApEinfo_fwdcolor="#84b0dc"
     prokaryote t... complement(874..1054)
                     /label="TAmarelleT9"
                     /ApEinfo_revcolor="#f58a5e"
                     /ApEinfo_fwdcolor="#f58a5e"
     CDS             complement(1059..2105)
                     /label="Himar_Tnp"
                     /ApEinfo_revcolor="#f58a5e"
                     /ApEinfo_fwdcolor="#f58a5e"
     misc_feature    2102..2105
                     /label="upstream region"
                     /ApEinfo_revcolor="#9eafd2"
                     /ApEinfo_fwdcolor="#9eafd2"
     miscellaneous   2279..2308
                     /label="Himar_LE"
                     /ApEinfo_revcolor="#faac61"
                     /ApEinfo_fwdcolor="#faac61"
     miscellaneous   complement(2279..2308)
                     /label="Himar_RE"
                     /ApEinfo_revcolor="#faac61"
                     /ApEinfo_fwdcolor="#faac61"
     misc_feature    2309..2338
                     /label="F primer binding"
                     /ApEinfo_revcolor="#d6b295"
                     /ApEinfo_fwdcolor="#d6b295"
     promoter ID ... 2339..2358
                     /label=">skpp-1930-F_sk20mer-2946"
                     /ApEinfo_revcolor="#f58a5e"
                     /ApEinfo_fwdcolor="#f58a5e"
     misc_feature    2359..2362
                     /label="upstream region"
                     /ApEinfo_revcolor="#9eafd2"
                     /ApEinfo_fwdcolor="#9eafd2"
     misc_feature    2359..2362
                     /label="downstream region"
                     /ApEinfo_revcolor="#9eafd2"
                     /ApEinfo_fwdcolor="#9eafd2"
     promoter ID ... 2363..2382
                     /label=">skpp-1929-F_sk20mer-1018"
                     /ApEinfo_revcolor="#f58a5e"
                     /ApEinfo_fwdcolor="#f58a5e"
     misc_feature    complement(2383..2412)
                     /label="R primer binding"
                     /ApEinfo_revcolor="#d6b295"
                     /ApEinfo_fwdcolor="#d6b295"
     RS421_promot... 2413..2577
                     /label=13481
                     /ApEinfo_revcolor="#f58a5e"
                     /ApEinfo_fwdcolor="#f58a5e"
     misc_feature    2578..2581
                     /label="downstream region"
                     /ApEinfo_revcolor="#9eafd2"
                     /ApEinfo_fwdcolor="#9eafd2"
     CDS             2579..3112
                     /label="aac(3)-Ia"
                     /ApEinfo_revcolor="#ffef86"
                     /ApEinfo_fwdcolor="#ffef86"
     prokaryote t... 3117..3274
                     /label="TAmarelleT1"
                     /ApEinfo_revcolor="#f58a5e"
                     /ApEinfo_fwdcolor="#f58a5e"
     miscellaneous   3275..3304
                     /label="Himar_RE"
                     /ApEinfo_revcolor="#faac61"
                     /ApEinfo_fwdcolor="#faac61"
     miscellaneous   complement(3275..3304)
                     /label="Himar_LE"
                     /ApEinfo_revcolor="#faac61"
                     /ApEinfo_fwdcolor="#faac61"
     miscellaneous   3324..3363
                     /label="UNSX"
                     /ApEinfo_revcolor="#9eafd2"
                     /ApEinfo_fwdcolor="#9eafd2"
     prokaryote p... 3364..3395
                     /label="L2U8H11"
                     /ApEinfo_revcolor="#75c6a9"
                     /ApEinfo_fwdcolor="#75c6a9"
     primer_bind     complement(3452..3468)
                     /label="M13 rev"
                     /ApEinfo_revcolor="#c7b0e3"
                     /ApEinfo_fwdcolor="#c7b0e3"
     ORI             3658..4046
                     /label="R6K ORI"
                     /ApEinfo_revcolor="#f58a5e"
                     /ApEinfo_fwdcolor="#f58a5e"
     CDS             complement(4303..251)
                     /label="AmpR"
                     /ApEinfo_revcolor="#f58a5e"
                     /ApEinfo_fwdcolor="#f58a5e"
ORIGIN
        1 GCGTCAATAC GGGATAATAC CGCGCCACAT AGCAGAACTT TAAAAGTGCT CATCATTGGA
       61 AAACGTTCTT CGGGGCGAAA ACTCTCAAGG ATCTTACCGC TGTTGAGATC CAGTTCGATG
      121 TAACCCACTC GTGCACCCAA CTGATCTTCA GCATCTTTTA CTTTCACCAG CGTTTCTGGG
      181 TGAGCAAAAA CAGGAAGGCA AAATGCCGCA AAAAAGGGAA TAAGGGCGAC ACGGAAATGT
      241 TGAATACTCA TACTCTTCCT TTTTCAATAT TATTGAAGCA TTTATCAGGG TTATTGTCTC
      301 ATGAGCGGAT ACATATTTGA ATGTATTTAG AAAAATAAAC AAATAGGGGT TCCGCGCACA
      361 TTTCCCCGAA AAGTGCCAGA TACCTGAAAC AAAACCCATC GTACGGCCAA GGAAGTCTCC
      421 AATAACTGTG ATCCACCACA AGCGCCAGGG TTTTCCCAGT CACGACGTTG TAAAACGACG
      481 GCCAGTCATG CATAATCCGC ACGCATCTGG AATAAGGAAG TGCCATTCCG CCTGACCTTA
      541 GCGTGCGAAC AGCACGCTAT TGTTGTATCA TTACTCGCAT CCATTCTCAG GCTGTCTCGT
      601 CTCGTCTCCG AGCTCTTCAA TGAGGAGTAC GGCCAGCCTC GCAGAGCAGG ATTCCCGTTG
      661 AGCACCGCCA GGTGCGAATA AGGGACAGTG AAGAAGGAAC ACCCGCTCGC GGGTGGGCCT
      721 ACTTCACCTA TCCTGCCCGG CTGACGCCGT TGGATACACC AAGGAAAGTC TACACGAACC
      781 CTTTGGCAAA ATCCTGTATA TCGTGCGAAA AAGGATGGAT ATACCGAAAA AATCGCTATA
      841 ATGACCCCGA AGCAGGGTTA TGCAGCGGAA AAGTCGTTGG GATTGTCCTG ACCGAAGCGG
      901 GACAGGTCCA CGAGCAGGCA ATGCTTGTTG GGCATGGTGA GGTGGATGTC TTTCACTTCC
      961 GGCACGCAGC CGAGGACTTT TTGCGCCATA TCGTAAAGTG TGTGCTGAAC GGATTCGCTT
     1021 TCGTGTTCAG CGAAAGAGGC GAGAAGGAGA TTCCAAGCTT ATTCAACATA GTTCCCTTCA
     1081 AGAGCGATAC AACGATTATA ACGACCTTCC AATTTTTTGA TACCATTTTG GTAGTACTCC
     1141 TTCGGTTTTG CCTCAAAATA GGCCTCAGTT TCGGCGATCA CCTCTTCATT GCAGCCAAAT
     1201 TTTTTCCCTG CGAGCATCCT TTTGAGGTCT GAGAACAAGA AAAAGTCGCT GGGGGCCAGA
     1261 TCTGGAGAAT ACGGCGGGTG GGGAAGCAAT TCGAAGCCCA ATTCATGAAT TTTTGCCATC
     1321 GTTCTCAATG ACTTGTGGCA CGGTGCGTTG TCTTGGTGGA ACAACACTTT TTTCTTCTTC
     1381 ATGTGGGGCC GTTTTGCCGC GATTTCGACC TTCAAACGCT CCAATAACGC CATATAATAG
     1441 TCACTGTTGA TGGTTTTTCC CTTCTCAAGA TAATCGATAA AAATTATTCC ATGCGCATCC
     1501 CAAAAAACAG AGGCCATTAC TTTGCCAGCG GACTTTTGAG TCTTTCCACG CTTCGGAGAC
     1561 GGTTCACCGG TCGCTGTCCA CTCAGCCGAC TGTCGATTGG ACTCAGGAGT GTAGTGATGG
     1621 AGCCATGTTT CATCCATTGT CACATATCGA CGGAAAAACT CGGGTGTATT ACGAGTTAAC
     1681 AGCTGCAAAC ACCGCTTAGA ATCATCAACA CGTCGTTGTT TTTGGTCAAA TGTGAGCTCG
     1741 CGCGGCACCC ATTTCGCACA GAGCTTCCGC ATATCCAAAT ATTGATGAAT GATATGACCA
     1801 ACACGTTCCT TTGATATCTT TAAGGCCTCT GCTATCTCGA TCAACTTCAT TTTACGGTCA
     1861 TTCAAAATCA TTTTGTGGAT TTTTTTGATG TTTTCGTCGG TAACCACCTC TTTCGGGCGT
     1921 CCACTGCGTT CACCGTCCTC CGTGCTCATT TCACCACGCT TGAATTTTGC ATACCAATCA
     1981 ATTATTGTTG ATTTCCCTGG GGCAGAGTCC GGAAACTCAT TATCAAGCCA AGTTTTTGCT
     2041 TCCACTGTAT TTTTTCCCTT CAGAAAACAG TATTTTATCA AAACACGAAA TTCCTTTTTT
     2101 TCCATATGTT TCACAATAAC AAAAGTTGCT TCACAAAAGA CGCTCTATCT CACAAACTAA
     2161 TTGACTTACA GACGTCAAAT TTTGACACGA ATCATTTGAA GGTTGGTACT ATATAAAAAT
     2221 AATATGCATT TAATACTAGC GACGCCATCT ATGTGTCATC CATCACACTG GCGGCCGCTA
     2281 ACAGGTTGGA TGATAAGTCC CCGGTCTAGG GTCACGCGTA GGACGCGTCG AGTAGGGTGC
     2341 GAGGCAGGGC TAAAATAGCG TAAGTTCCGT TTATCCAAGG CGGTTCCGCA GCCACACGCC
     2401 GTGTGAAGCT GGGGCGCCGC CGCCTCCGCG CGGCGCCTTT CATTTCGCCG GGGTTGCACC
     2461 CCGCAATGGC GCGCCGCCGC GTGAATTTTT CGCGGCCGCG CGCCATTTCT CCGCCTCATC
     2521 CCTTATCCTT TCGTTCTTGA ACCTTACTAA ATAGTTACAA GAACTTCGGG AGGGGGGAAT
     2581 GTTACGCAGC AGCAACGATG TTACGCAGCA GGGCAGTCGC CCTAAAACAA AGTTAGGTGG
     2641 CTCAAGTATG GGCATCATTC GCACATGTAG GCTCGGCCCT GACCAAGTCA AATCCATGCG
     2701 GGCTGCTCTT GATCTTTTCG GTCGTGAGTT CGGAGACGTA GCCACCTACT CCCAACATCA
     2761 GCCGGACTCC GATTACCTCG GGAACTTGCT CCGTAGTAAG ACATTCATCG CGCTTGCTGC
     2821 CTTCGACCAA GAAGCGGTTG TTGGCGCTCT CGCGGCTTAC GTTCTGCCCA AGTTTGAGCA
     2881 GCCGCGTAGT GAGATCTATA TCTATGATCT CGCAGTCTCC GGAGAGCACC GGAGGCAGGG
     2941 CATTGCCACC GCGCTCATCA ATCTCCTCAA GCATGAGGCC AACGCGCTTG GTGCTTATGT
     3001 GATCTACGTG CAAGCAGATT ACGGTGACGA TCCCGCAGTG GCTCTCTATA CAAAGTTGGG
     3061 CATACGGGAA GAAGTGATGC ACTTTGATAT CGACCCAAGT ACCGCCACCT AAGCTTGAGC
     3121 GCATGCTCGA GTACTTCGCC TGGACCATGC TCGCCGTCGT CTTCGGCTTC CTCCTCTTCG
     3181 TCAACCTCGC CTACGTCCCC CTCGGCCACT GGGCCGAGGC CTTCGCCGGC TTCTTCAAAT
     3241 TTTCAGGGCT GCCGCACCCC ATCGACTGGG GGCTTAGACC GGGGACTTAT CATCCAACCT
     3301 GTTACGCTAG CATGAAGAGC ACCCCAGGAT ACATAGATTA CCACAACTCC GAGCCCTTCC
     3361 ACCTAGCGTG CTAACCACGC ACGCTATTGT TGTATAGGCT AGGTGGAGGC TCAGTGATGA
     3421 TAAGTCTGCG ATGGTGGATG CATGTGTCAT GGTCATAGCT GTTTCCTGTG TGAAATTGTT
     3481 ATCCGCTCAG AGGGCACAAT CCTATTCCGC GCTATCCGAC AATCTCCAAG ACATTAGGTG
     3541 GAGTTCAGTT CGGCGTATGG CATATGTCGC TGGAAAGAAC ATGTGAGCAA AAGGCCAGCA
     3601 AAAGGCCAGG AACCGTAAAA AGGCCGCGTT GCTGGCGTTA CAGCTGGGCG CGCCCCATGT
     3661 CAGCCGTTAA GTGTTCCTGT GTCACTCAAA ATTGCTTTGA GAGGCTCTAA GGGCTTCTCA
     3721 GTGCGTTACA TCCCTGGCTT GTTGTCCACA ACCGTTAAAC CTTAAAGGCT TTAAAAGCCT
     3781 TATATATTCT TTTTTTTCTT ATAAAACTTA AAACCTTAGA GGCTATTTAA GTTGCTGATT
     3841 TATATTAATT TTATTGTTCA AACATGAGAG CTTAGTACGT GAAACATGAG AGCTTAGTAC
     3901 GTTAGCCATG AGAGCTTAGT ACGTTAGCCA TGAGGGTTTA GTTCGTTAAA CATGAGAGCT
     3961 TAGTACGTTA AACATGAGAG CTTAGTACGT GAAACATGAG AGCTTAGTAC GTACTATCAA
     4021 CAGGTTGAAC TGCTGATCTT CAGATCGGCG CGCCGGCCGG CCGAAGATCC TTTGATCTTT
     4081 TCTACGGGGT CTGACGCTCT ATTCAACAAA GCCGCCGTCC CGTCAAGTCA GCGTAAATGG
     4141 GTAGGGGGCT TCAAATCGTC CTCGTGATAC CAATTCGGAG CCTGCTTTTT TGTACAAACT
     4201 TGTTGATAAT GGCAATTCAA GGATCTTCAC CTAGATCCTT TTAAATTAAA AATGAAGTTT
     4261 TAAATCAATC TAAAGTATAT ATGAGTAAAC TTGGTCTGAC AGTTACCAAT GCTTAATCAG
     4321 TGAGGCACCT ATCTCAGCGA TCTGTCTATT TCGTTCATCC ATAGTTGCCT GACTCCCCGT
     4381 CGTGTAGATA ACTACGATAC GGGAGGGCTT ACCATCTGGC CCCAGTGCTG CAATGATACC
     4441 GCGAGAGCCA CGCTCACCGG CTCCAGATTT ATCAGCAATA AACCAGCCAG CCGGAAGGGC
     4501 CGAGCGCAGA AGTGGTCCTG CAACTTTATC CGCCTCCATC CAGTCTATTA ATTGTTGCCG
     4561 GGAAGCTAGA GTAAGTAGTT CGCCAGTTAA TAGTTTGCGC AACGTTGTTG CCATTGCTAC
     4621 AGGCATCGTG GTGTCACGCT CGTCGTTTGG TATGGCTTCA TTCAGCTCCG GTTCCCAACG
     4681 ATCAAGGCGA GTTACATGAT CCCCCATGTT GTGCAAAAAA GCGGTTAGCT CCTTCGGTCC
     4741 TCCGATCGTT GTCAGAAGTA AGTTGGCCGC AGTGTTATCA CTCATGGTTA TGGCAGCACT
     4801 GCATAATTCT CTTACTGTCA TGCCATCCGT AAGATGCTTT TCTGTGACTG GTGAGTACTC
     4861 AACCAAGTCA TTCTGAGAAT AGTGTATGCG GCGACCGAGT TGCTCTTGCC CG
//
