# Supplementary material for: A scalable transposon mutagenesis system for non-model bacteria
Source: bioRxiv preprint, doi:10.64898/2025.12.22.696024, version 1 (2025-12-23)
Supplement: Plasmid sequences [file 696024_file12.zip › Plasmid sequences/Individual transposon variant plasmids/pGLU_52.gb]

LOCUS       pGLU_52                 4912 bp ds-DNA     circular     26-MAR-2024
DEFINITION  .
FEATURES             Location/Qualifiers
     promoter        complement(671..775)
                     /label="Pamp"
                     /ApEinfo_revcolor="#faac61"
                     /ApEinfo_fwdcolor="#faac61"
     primer_bind     889..905
                     /label="M13 fwd"
                     /ApEinfo_revcolor="#d59687"
                     /ApEinfo_fwdcolor="#d59687"
     prokaryote t... 958..987
                     /label="L2U5H11"
                     /ApEinfo_revcolor="#f8d3a9"
                     /ApEinfo_fwdcolor="#f8d3a9"
     miscellaneous   988..1027
                     /label="UNS1"
                     /ApEinfo_revcolor="#9eafd2"
                     /ApEinfo_fwdcolor="#9eafd2"
     miscellaneous   complement(1047..1292)
                     /label="oriT"
                     /ApEinfo_revcolor="#84b0dc"
                     /ApEinfo_fwdcolor="#84b0dc"
     prokaryote t... complement(1293..1473)
                     /label="TAmarelleT9"
                     /ApEinfo_revcolor="#f58a5e"
                     /ApEinfo_fwdcolor="#f58a5e"
     CDS             complement(1478..2524)
                     /label="Himar_Tnp"
                     /ApEinfo_revcolor="#f58a5e"
                     /ApEinfo_fwdcolor="#f58a5e"
     misc_feature    2521..2524
                     /label="upstream region"
                     /ApEinfo_revcolor="#9eafd2"
                     /ApEinfo_fwdcolor="#9eafd2"
     miscellaneous   2698..2727
                     /label="Himar_LE"
                     /ApEinfo_revcolor="#faac61"
                     /ApEinfo_fwdcolor="#faac61"
     miscellaneous   complement(2698..2727)
                     /label="Himar_RE"
                     /ApEinfo_revcolor="#faac61"
                     /ApEinfo_fwdcolor="#faac61"
     misc_feature    2728..2757
                     /label="F primer binding"
                     /ApEinfo_revcolor="#d6b295"
                     /ApEinfo_fwdcolor="#d6b295"
     promoter ID ... 2758..2777
                     /label=">skpp-1930-F_sk20mer-2946"
                     /ApEinfo_revcolor="#f58a5e"
                     /ApEinfo_fwdcolor="#f58a5e"
     misc_feature    2778..2781
                     /label="upstream region"
                     /ApEinfo_revcolor="#9eafd2"
                     /ApEinfo_fwdcolor="#9eafd2"
     misc_feature    2778..2781
                     /label="downstream region"
                     /ApEinfo_revcolor="#9eafd2"
                     /ApEinfo_fwdcolor="#9eafd2"
     promoter ID ... 2782..2801
                     /label=">skpp-1926-F_sk20mer-4948"
                     /ApEinfo_revcolor="#f58a5e"
                     /ApEinfo_fwdcolor="#f58a5e"
     misc_feature    complement(2802..2831)
                     /label="R primer binding"
                     /ApEinfo_revcolor="#d6b295"
                     /ApEinfo_fwdcolor="#d6b295"
     RS421_promot... 2832..2996
                     /label=13401
                     /ApEinfo_revcolor="#f58a5e"
                     /ApEinfo_fwdcolor="#f58a5e"
     misc_feature    2997..3000
                     /label="downstream region"
                     /ApEinfo_revcolor="#9eafd2"
                     /ApEinfo_fwdcolor="#9eafd2"
     CDS             2998..3531
                     /label="aac(3)-Ia"
                     /ApEinfo_revcolor="#ffef86"
                     /ApEinfo_fwdcolor="#ffef86"
     prokaryote t... 3536..3693
                     /label="TAmarelleT1"
                     /ApEinfo_revcolor="#f58a5e"
                     /ApEinfo_fwdcolor="#f58a5e"
     miscellaneous   3694..3723
                     /label="Himar_RE"
                     /ApEinfo_revcolor="#faac61"
                     /ApEinfo_fwdcolor="#faac61"
     miscellaneous   complement(3694..3723)
                     /label="Himar_LE"
                     /ApEinfo_revcolor="#faac61"
                     /ApEinfo_fwdcolor="#faac61"
     miscellaneous   3743..3782
                     /label="UNSX"
                     /ApEinfo_revcolor="#9eafd2"
                     /ApEinfo_fwdcolor="#9eafd2"
     prokaryote p... 3783..3814
                     /label="L2U8H11"
                     /ApEinfo_revcolor="#75c6a9"
                     /ApEinfo_fwdcolor="#75c6a9"
     primer_bind     complement(3871..3887)
                     /label="M13 rev"
                     /ApEinfo_revcolor="#c7b0e3"
                     /ApEinfo_fwdcolor="#c7b0e3"
     ORI             4077..4465
                     /label="R6K ORI"
                     /ApEinfo_revcolor="#f58a5e"
                     /ApEinfo_fwdcolor="#f58a5e"
     CDS             complement(4722..670)
                     /label="AmpR"
                     /ApEinfo_revcolor="#f58a5e"
                     /ApEinfo_fwdcolor="#f58a5e"
ORIGIN
        1 GAAGGGCCGA GCGCAGAAGT GGTCCTGCAA CTTTATCCGC CTCCATCCAG TCTATTAATT
       61 GTTGCCGGGA AGCTAGAGTA AGTAGTTCGC CAGTTAATAG TTTGCGCAAC GTTGTTGCCA
      121 TTGCTACAGG CATCGTGGTG TCACGCTCGT CGTTTGGTAT GGCTTCATTC AGCTCCGGTT
      181 CCCAACGATC AAGGCGAGTT ACATGATCCC CCATGTTGTG CAAAAAAGCG GTTAGCTCCT
      241 TCGGTCCTCC GATCGTTGTC AGAAGTAAGT TGGCCGCAGT GTTATCACTC ATGGTTATGG
      301 CAGCACTGCA TAATTCTCTT ACTGTCATGC CATCCGTAAG ATGCTTTTCT GTGACTGGTG
      361 AGTACTCAAC CAAGTCATTC TGAGAATAGT GTATGCGGCG ACCGAGTTGC TCTTGCCCGG
      421 CGTCAATACG GGATAATACC GCGCCACATA GCAGAACTTT AAAAGTGCTC ATCATTGGAA
      481 AACGTTCTTC GGGGCGAAAA CTCTCAAGGA TCTTACCGCT GTTGAGATCC AGTTCGATGT
      541 AACCCACTCG TGCACCCAAC TGATCTTCAG CATCTTTTAC TTTCACCAGC GTTTCTGGGT
      601 GAGCAAAAAC AGGAAGGCAA AATGCCGCAA AAAAGGGAAT AAGGGCGACA CGGAAATGTT
      661 GAATACTCAT ACTCTTCCTT TTTCAATATT ATTGAAGCAT TTATCAGGGT TATTGTCTCA
      721 TGAGCGGATA CATATTTGAA TGTATTTAGA AAAATAAACA AATAGGGGTT CCGCGCACAT
      781 TTCCCCGAAA AGTGCCAGAT ACCTGAAACA AAACCCATCG TACGGCCAAG GAAGTCTCCA
      841 ATAACTGTGA TCCACCACAA GCGCCAGGGT TTTCCCAGTC ACGACGTTGT AAAACGACGG
      901 CCAGTCATGC ATAATCCGCA CGCATCTGGA ATAAGGAAGT GCCATTCCGC CTGACCTTAG
      961 CGTGCGAACA GCACGCTATT GTTGTATCAT TACTCGCATC CATTCTCAGG CTGTCTCGTC
     1021 TCGTCTCCGA GCTCTTCAAT GAGGAGTACG GCCAGCCTCG CAGAGCAGGA TTCCCGTTGA
     1081 GCACCGCCAG GTGCGAATAA GGGACAGTGA AGAAGGAACA CCCGCTCGCG GGTGGGCCTA
     1141 CTTCACCTAT CCTGCCCGGC TGACGCCGTT GGATACACCA AGGAAAGTCT ACACGAACCC
     1201 TTTGGCAAAA TCCTGTATAT CGTGCGAAAA AGGATGGATA TACCGAAAAA ATCGCTATAA
     1261 TGACCCCGAA GCAGGGTTAT GCAGCGGAAA AGTCGTTGGG ATTGTCCTGA CCGAAGCGGG
     1321 ACAGGTCCAC GAGCAGGCAA TGCTTGTTGG GCATGGTGAG GTGGATGTCT TTCACTTCCG
     1381 GCACGCAGCC GAGGACTTTT TGCGCCATAT CGTAAAGTGT GTGCTGAACG GATTCGCTTT
     1441 CGTGTTCAGC GAAAGAGGCG AGAAGGAGAT TCCAAGCTTA TTCAACATAG TTCCCTTCAA
     1501 GAGCGATACA ACGATTATAA CGACCTTCCA ATTTTTTGAT ACCATTTTGG TAGTACTCCT
     1561 TCGGTTTTGC CTCAAAATAG GCCTCAGTTT CGGCGATCAC CTCTTCATTG CAGCCAAATT
     1621 TTTTCCCTGC GAGCATCCTT TTGAGGTCTG AGAACAAGAA AAAGTCGCTG GGGGCCAGAT
     1681 CTGGAGAATA CGGCGGGTGG GGAAGCAATT CGAAGCCCAA TTCATGAATT TTTGCCATCG
     1741 TTCTCAATGA CTTGTGGCAC GGTGCGTTGT CTTGGTGGAA CAACACTTTT TTCTTCTTCA
     1801 TGTGGGGCCG TTTTGCCGCG ATTTCGACCT TCAAACGCTC CAATAACGCC ATATAATAGT
     1861 CACTGTTGAT GGTTTTTCCC TTCTCAAGAT AATCGATAAA AATTATTCCA TGCGCATCCC
     1921 AAAAAACAGA GGCCATTACT TTGCCAGCGG ACTTTTGAGT CTTTCCACGC TTCGGAGACG
     1981 GTTCACCGGT CGCTGTCCAC TCAGCCGACT GTCGATTGGA CTCAGGAGTG TAGTGATGGA
     2041 GCCATGTTTC ATCCATTGTC ACATATCGAC GGAAAAACTC GGGTGTATTA CGAGTTAACA
     2101 GCTGCAAACA CCGCTTAGAA TCATCAACAC GTCGTTGTTT TTGGTCAAAT GTGAGCTCGC
     2161 GCGGCACCCA TTTCGCACAG AGCTTCCGCA TATCCAAATA TTGATGAATG ATATGACCAA
     2221 CACGTTCCTT TGATATCTTT AAGGCCTCTG CTATCTCGAT CAACTTCATT TTACGGTCAT
     2281 TCAAAATCAT TTTGTGGATT TTTTTGATGT TTTCGTCGGT AACCACCTCT TTCGGGCGTC
     2341 CACTGCGTTC ACCGTCCTCC GTGCTCATTT CACCACGCTT GAATTTTGCA TACCAATCAA
     2401 TTATTGTTGA TTTCCCTGGG GCAGAGTCCG GAAACTCATT ATCAAGCCAA GTTTTTGCTT
     2461 CCACTGTATT TTTTCCCTTC AGAAAACAGT ATTTTATCAA AACACGAAAT TCCTTTTTTT
     2521 CCATATGTTT CACAATAACA AAAGTTGCTT CACAAAAGAC GCTCTATCTC ACAAACTAAT
     2581 TGACTTACAG ACGTCAAATT TTGACACGAA TCATTTGAAG GTTGGTACTA TATAAAAATA
     2641 ATATGCATTT AATACTAGCG ACGCCATCTA TGTGTCATCC ATCACACTGG CGGCCGCTAA
     2701 CAGGTTGGAT GATAAGTCCC CGGTCTAGGG TCACGCGTAG GACGCGTCGA GTAGGGTGCG
     2761 AGGCAGGGCT AAAATAGCGT ATGTCCAAAT ATCTGACGCC CGTTCCGCAG CCACACGCCG
     2821 TGTGAAGCTG GTTTTATGCC GCTTTCCGCC AAAGGAAGCC AACCAAACGC GAGAGGCAGT
     2881 TTTCCGCGGG CAACCTGTCC GCAGGAAAAC CGCCCTTTTT TCTTTTTTTG TCCGAATCAT
     2941 GGCGTCAATT GTGGTATCAT AAAGGCAGAA ACCATTGGAC GGGATGGAGG AGCGGCAATG
     3001 TTACGCAGCA GCAACGATGT TACGCAGCAG GGCAGTCGCC CTAAAACAAA GTTAGGTGGC
     3061 TCAAGTATGG GCATCATTCG CACATGTAGG CTCGGCCCTG ACCAAGTCAA ATCCATGCGG
     3121 GCTGCTCTTG ATCTTTTCGG TCGTGAGTTC GGAGACGTAG CCACCTACTC CCAACATCAG
     3181 CCGGACTCCG ATTACCTCGG GAACTTGCTC CGTAGTAAGA CATTCATCGC GCTTGCTGCC
     3241 TTCGACCAAG AAGCGGTTGT TGGCGCTCTC GCGGCTTACG TTCTGCCCAA GTTTGAGCAG
     3301 CCGCGTAGTG AGATCTATAT CTATGATCTC GCAGTCTCCG GAGAGCACCG GAGGCAGGGC
     3361 ATTGCCACCG CGCTCATCAA TCTCCTCAAG CATGAGGCCA ACGCGCTTGG TGCTTATGTG
     3421 ATCTACGTGC AAGCAGATTA CGGTGACGAT CCCGCAGTGG CTCTCTATAC AAAGTTGGGC
     3481 ATACGGGAAG AAGTGATGCA CTTTGATATC GACCCAAGTA CCGCCACCTA AGCTTGAGCG
     3541 CATGCTCGAG TACTTCGCCT GGACCATGCT CGCCGTCGTC TTCGGCTTCC TCCTCTTCGT
     3601 CAACCTCGCC TACGTCCCCC TCGGCCACTG GGCCGAGGCC TTCGCCGGCT TCTTCAAATT
     3661 TTCAGGGCTG CCGCACCCCA TCGACTGGGG GCTTAGACCG GGGACTTATC ATCCAACCTG
     3721 TTACGCTAGC ATGAAGAGCA CCCCAGGATA CATAGATTAC CACAACTCCG AGCCCTTCCA
     3781 CCTAGCGTGC TAACCACGCA CGCTATTGTT GTATAGGCTA GGTGGAGGCT CAGTGATGAT
     3841 AAGTCTGCGA TGGTGGATGC ATGTGTCATG GTCATAGCTG TTTCCTGTGT GAAATTGTTA
     3901 TCCGCTCAGA GGGCACAATC CTATTCCGCG CTATCCGACA ATCTCCAAGA CATTAGGTGG
     3961 AGTTCAGTTC GGCGTATGGC ATATGTCGCT GGAAAGAACA TGTGAGCAAA AGGCCAGCAA
     4021 AAGGCCAGGA ACCGTAAAAA GGCCGCGTTG CTGGCGTTAC AGCTGGGCGC GCCCCATGTC
     4081 AGCCGTTAAG TGTTCCTGTG TCACTCAAAA TTGCTTTGAG AGGCTCTAAG GGCTTCTCAG
     4141 TGCGTTACAT CCCTGGCTTG TTGTCCACAA CCGTTAAACC TTAAAGGCTT TAAAAGCCTT
     4201 ATATATTCTT TTTTTTCTTA TAAAACTTAA AACCTTAGAG GCTATTTAAG TTGCTGATTT
     4261 ATATTAATTT TATTGTTCAA ACATGAGAGC TTAGTACGTG AAACATGAGA GCTTAGTACG
     4321 TTAGCCATGA GAGCTTAGTA CGTTAGCCAT GAGGGTTTAG TTCGTTAAAC ATGAGAGCTT
     4381 AGTACGTTAA ACATGAGAGC TTAGTACGTG AAACATGAGA GCTTAGTACG TACTATCAAC
     4441 AGGTTGAACT GCTGATCTTC AGATCGGCGC GCCGGCCGGC CGAAGATCCT TTGATCTTTT
     4501 CTACGGGGTC TGACGCTCTA TTCAACAAAG CCGCCGTCCC GTCAAGTCAG CGTAAATGGG
     4561 TAGGGGGCTT CAAATCGTCC TCGTGATACC AATTCGGAGC CTGCTTTTTT GTACAAACTT
     4621 GTTGATAATG GCAATTCAAG GATCTTCACC TAGATCCTTT TAAATTAAAA ATGAAGTTTT
     4681 AAATCAATCT AAAGTATATA TGAGTAAACT TGGTCTGACA GTTACCAATG CTTAATCAGT
     4741 GAGGCACCTA TCTCAGCGAT CTGTCTATTT CGTTCATCCA TAGTTGCCTG ACTCCCCGTC
     4801 GTGTAGATAA CTACGATACG GGAGGGCTTA CCATCTGGCC CCAGTGCTGC AATGATACCG
     4861 CGAGAGCCAC GCTCACCGGC TCCAGATTTA TCAGCAATAA ACCAGCCAGC CG
//
