# Supplementary material for: A scalable transposon mutagenesis system for non-model bacteria
Source: bioRxiv preprint, doi:10.64898/2025.12.22.696024, version 1 (2025-12-23)
Supplement: Plasmid sequences [file 696024_file12.zip › Plasmid sequences/Individual transposon variant plasmids/pGLU_127.gb]

LOCUS       pGLU_127                5186 bp ds-DNA     circular     21-OCT-2024
DEFINITION  .
FEATURES             Location/Qualifiers
     miscellaneous   1..30
                     /label="Himar_LE"
                     /ApEinfo_revcolor="#faac61"
                     /ApEinfo_fwdcolor="#faac61"
     miscellaneous   complement(1..30)
                     /label="Himar_RE"
                     /ApEinfo_revcolor="#faac61"
                     /ApEinfo_fwdcolor="#faac61"
     primer          complement(31..50)
                     /label="JL0061_RB-Tn_Fbind_RB_rev"
                     /note="sequence: ACATACCGACCCACCCTCATGCGTCCTACGCGTGACCC"
                     /ApEinfo_revcolor="#f58a5e"
                     /ApEinfo_fwdcolor="#f58a5e"
     misc_feature    31..60
                     /label="F primer binding"
                     /ApEinfo_revcolor="#d6b295"
                     /ApEinfo_fwdcolor="#d6b295"
     promoter ID ... 61..80
                     /label=">skpp-1942-F_sk20mer-5928"
                     /ApEinfo_revcolor="#f58a5e"
                     /ApEinfo_fwdcolor="#f58a5e"
     promoter ID ... 85..104
                     /label=">skpp-1925-F_sk20mer-6357"
                     /ApEinfo_revcolor="#f58a5e"
                     /ApEinfo_fwdcolor="#f58a5e"
     primer          complement(105..126)
                     /label="JL0048_TnVar-Arb_Rbind_N0_TruSeqRd2_rev"
                     /note="sequence: GAGTTCAGACGTGTGCTCTTCCGATCTACACGGCGTGTGGCTGCGGAAC"
                     /ApEinfo_revcolor="#f58a5e"
                     /ApEinfo_fwdcolor="#f58a5e"
     misc_feature    complement(105..134)
                     /label="R primer binding"
                     /ApEinfo_revcolor="#d6b295"
                     /ApEinfo_fwdcolor="#d6b295"
     primer          complement(111..134)
                     /label="JL0033_TnVar-Arb_VBBarR_rev"
                     /note="sequence: CCAGCTTCACACGGCGTGTGGCTG"
                     /ApEinfo_revcolor="#c6c9d1"
                     /ApEinfo_fwdcolor="#c6c9d1"
     primer          117..134
                     /label="JL0062_RB-Tn_RBind_RB_fwd"
                     /note="sequence: TCGCNNNNNNNNNNNNNNNNNNNNCGGAAGTGCTCCACCTGTGACGATCACGCCGTGTGAAGCTGG"
                     /ApEinfo_revcolor="#b1ff67"
                     /ApEinfo_fwdcolor="#b1ff67"
     RS421_promot... 135..299
                     /label=14271
                     /ApEinfo_revcolor="#f58a5e"
                     /ApEinfo_fwdcolor="#f58a5e"
     CDS             301..1116
                     /label="aph(3')-I EZ-Tn5"
                     /ApEinfo_revcolor="#ffef86"
                     /ApEinfo_fwdcolor="#ffef86"
     prokaryote t... 1121..1278
                     /label="TAmarelleT1"
                     /ApEinfo_revcolor="#f58a5e"
                     /ApEinfo_fwdcolor="#f58a5e"
     miscellaneous   1279..1308
                     /label="Himar_RE"
                     /ApEinfo_revcolor="#faac61"
                     /ApEinfo_fwdcolor="#faac61"
     miscellaneous   complement(1279..1308)
                     /label="Himar_LE"
                     /ApEinfo_revcolor="#faac61"
                     /ApEinfo_fwdcolor="#faac61"
     miscellaneous   1328..1367
                     /label="UNSX"
                     /ApEinfo_revcolor="#9eafd2"
                     /ApEinfo_fwdcolor="#9eafd2"
     prokaryote p... 1368..1399
                     /label="L2U8H11"
                     /ApEinfo_revcolor="#75c6a9"
                     /ApEinfo_fwdcolor="#75c6a9"
     primer_bind     complement(1456..1472)
                     /label="M13 rev"
                     /ApEinfo_revcolor="#c7b0e3"
                     /ApEinfo_fwdcolor="#c7b0e3"
     ORI             1662..2050
                     /label="R6K ORI"
                     /ApEinfo_revcolor="#f58a5e"
                     /ApEinfo_fwdcolor="#f58a5e"
     CDS             complement(2307..3167)
                     /label="AmpR"
                     /ApEinfo_revcolor="#f58a5e"
                     /ApEinfo_fwdcolor="#f58a5e"
     promoter        complement(3168..3272)
                     /label="Pamp"
                     /ApEinfo_revcolor="#faac61"
                     /ApEinfo_fwdcolor="#faac61"
     primer_bind     3386..3402
                     /label="M13 fwd"
                     /ApEinfo_revcolor="#d59687"
                     /ApEinfo_fwdcolor="#d59687"
     prokaryote t... 3455..3484
                     /label="L2U5H11"
                     /ApEinfo_revcolor="#f8d3a9"
                     /ApEinfo_fwdcolor="#f8d3a9"
     miscellaneous   3485..3524
                     /label="UNS1"
                     /ApEinfo_revcolor="#9eafd2"
                     /ApEinfo_fwdcolor="#9eafd2"
     miscellaneous   complement(3544..3789)
                     /label="oriT"
                     /ApEinfo_revcolor="#84b0dc"
                     /ApEinfo_fwdcolor="#84b0dc"
     prokaryote t... complement(3790..3970)
                     /label="TAmarelleT9"
                     /ApEinfo_revcolor="#f58a5e"
                     /ApEinfo_fwdcolor="#f58a5e"
     CDS             complement(3975..5021)
                     /label="Himar_Tnp"
                     /ApEinfo_revcolor="#f58a5e"
                     /ApEinfo_fwdcolor="#f58a5e"
     RS421_promot... complement(5022..5186)
                     /label=14067
                     /ApEinfo_revcolor="#f58a5e"
                     /ApEinfo_fwdcolor="#f58a5e"
ORIGIN
        1 TAACAGGTTG GATGATAAGT CCCCGGTCTA GGGTCACGCG TAGGACGCGT CGAGTAGGGT
       61 GAGATCGCTT CGTTCGTGAT CGTATAAACA ATCCTCAGAC GCCCGTTCCG CAGCCACACG
      121 CCGTGTGAAG CTGGTTTTTC GTTTCAGAAC GCCACAATTT AAGCGTTCTG CCTCCAAATC
      181 AATTCTACCG AACTCAACCA GATTCCCCCC ACATCAACCC CATTGTGTGG GTATAATTGC
      241 GGGTATACCC CAGTTCGACA GAATTTGTAC CCTCTTTAAC GCATTCAGAA GGCTGAACTA
      301 ATGAGCCATA TTCAACGGGA AACGTCTTGC TCGAGGCCGC GATTAAATTC CAACATGGAT
      361 GCTGATTTAT ATGGGTATAA ATGGGCTCGC GATAATGTCG GGCAATCAGG TGCGACAATC
      421 TATCGATTGT ATGGGAAGCC CGATGCGCCA GAGTTGTTTC TGAAACATGG CAAAGGTAGC
      481 GTTGCCAATG ATGTTACAGA TGAGATGGTC AGACTAAACT GGCTGACGGA ATTTATGCCT
      541 CTTCCGACCA TCAAGCATTT TATCCGTACT CCTGATGATG CATGGTTACT CACCACTGCG
      601 ATCCCCGGAA AAACAGCATT CCAGGTATTA GAAGAATATC CTGATTCAGG TGAAAATATT
      661 GTTGATGCGC TGGCAGTGTT CCTGCGCCGG TTGCATTCGA TTCCTGTTTG TAATTGTCCT
      721 TTTAACAGCG ATCGCGTATT TCGTCTCGCT CAGGCGCAAT CACGAATGAA TAACGGTTTG
      781 GTTGATGCGA GTGATTTTGA TGACGAGCGT AATGGCTGGC CTGTTGAACA AGTCTGGAAA
      841 GAAATGCATA AACTTTTGCC ATTCTCACCG GATTCAGTCG TCACTCATGG TGATTTCTCA
      901 CTTGATAACC TTATTTTTGA CGAGGGGAAA TTAATAGGTT GTATTGATGT TGGACGAGTC
      961 GGAATCGCAG ACCGATACCA GGATCTTGCC ATCCTATGGA ACTGCCTCGG TGAGTTTTCT
     1021 CCTTCATTAC AGAAACGGCT TTTTCAAAAA TATGGTATTG ATAATCCTGA TATGAATAAA
     1081 TTGCAGTTTC ATTTGATGCT CGATGAGTTT TTCTAAGCTT GAGCGCATGC TCGAGTACTT
     1141 CGCCTGGACC ATGCTCGCCG TCGTCTTCGG CTTCCTCCTC TTCGTCAACC TCGCCTACGT
     1201 CCCCCTCGGC CACTGGGCCG AGGCCTTCGC CGGCTTCTTC AAATTTTCAG GGCTGCCGCA
     1261 CCCCATCGAC TGGGGGCTTA GACCGGGGAC TTATCATCCA ACCTGTTACG CTAGCATGAA
     1321 GAGCACCCCA GGATACATAG ATTACCACAA CTCCGAGCCC TTCCACCTAG CGTGCTAACC
     1381 ACGCACGCTA TTGTTGTATA GGCTAGGTGG AGGCTCAGTG ATGATAAGTC TGCGATGGTG
     1441 GATGCATGTG TCATGGTCAT AGCTGTTTCC TGTGTGAAAT TGTTATCCGC TCAGAGGGCA
     1501 CAATCCTATT CCGCGCTATC CGACAATCTC CAAGACATTA GGTGGAGTTC AGTTCGGCGT
     1561 ATGGCATATG TCGCTGGAAA GAACATGTGA GCAAAAGGCC AGCAAAAGGC CAGGAACCGT
     1621 AAAAAGGCCG CGTTGCTGGC GTTACAGCTG GGCGCGCCCC ATGTCAGCCG TTAAGTGTTC
     1681 CTGTGTCACT CAAAATTGCT TTGAGAGGCT CTAAGGGCTT CTCAGTGCGT TACATCCCTG
     1741 GCTTGTTGTC CACAACCGTT AAACCTTAAA GGCTTTAAAA GCCTTATATA TTCTTTTTTT
     1801 TCTTATAAAA CTTAAAACCT TAGAGGCTAT TTAAGTTGCT GATTTATATT AATTTTATTG
     1861 TTCAAACATG AGAGCTTAGT ACGTGAAACA TGAGAGCTTA GTACGTTAGC CATGAGAGCT
     1921 TAGTACGTTA GCCATGAGGG TTTAGTTCGT TAAACATGAG AGCTTAGTAC GTTAAACATG
     1981 AGAGCTTAGT ACGTGAAACA TGAGAGCTTA GTACGTACTA TCAACAGGTT GAACTGCTGA
     2041 TCTTCAGATC GGCGCGCCGG CCGGCCGAAG ATCCTTTGAT CTTTTCTACG GGGTCTGACG
     2101 CTCTATTCAA CAAAGCCGCC GTCCCGTCAA GTCAGCGTAA ATGGGTAGGG GGCTTCAAAT
     2161 CGTCCTCGTG ATACCAATTC GGAGCCTGCT TTTTTGTACA AACTTGTTGA TAATGGCAAT
     2221 TCAAGGATCT TCACCTAGAT CCTTTTAAAT TAAAAATGAA GTTTTAAATC AATCTAAAGT
     2281 ATATATGAGT AAACTTGGTC TGACAGTTAC CAATGCTTAA TCAGTGAGGC ACCTATCTCA
     2341 GCGATCTGTC TATTTCGTTC ATCCATAGTT GCCTGACTCC CCGTCGTGTA GATAACTACG
     2401 ATACGGGAGG GCTTACCATC TGGCCCCAGT GCTGCAATGA TACCGCGAGA GCCACGCTCA
     2461 CCGGCTCCAG ATTTATCAGC AATAAACCAG CCAGCCGGAA GGGCCGAGCG CAGAAGTGGT
     2521 CCTGCAACTT TATCCGCCTC CATCCAGTCT ATTAATTGTT GCCGGGAAGC TAGAGTAAGT
     2581 AGTTCGCCAG TTAATAGTTT GCGCAACGTT GTTGCCATTG CTACAGGCAT CGTGGTGTCA
     2641 CGCTCGTCGT TTGGTATGGC TTCATTCAGC TCCGGTTCCC AACGATCAAG GCGAGTTACA
     2701 TGATCCCCCA TGTTGTGCAA AAAAGCGGTT AGCTCCTTCG GTCCTCCGAT CGTTGTCAGA
     2761 AGTAAGTTGG CCGCAGTGTT ATCACTCATG GTTATGGCAG CACTGCATAA TTCTCTTACT
     2821 GTCATGCCAT CCGTAAGATG CTTTTCTGTG ACTGGTGAGT ACTCAACCAA GTCATTCTGA
     2881 GAATAGTGTA TGCGGCGACC GAGTTGCTCT TGCCCGGCGT CAATACGGGA TAATACCGCG
     2941 CCACATAGCA GAACTTTAAA AGTGCTCATC ATTGGAAAAC GTTCTTCGGG GCGAAAACTC
     3001 TCAAGGATCT TACCGCTGTT GAGATCCAGT TCGATGTAAC CCACTCGTGC ACCCAACTGA
     3061 TCTTCAGCAT CTTTTACTTT CACCAGCGTT TCTGGGTGAG CAAAAACAGG AAGGCAAAAT
     3121 GCCGCAAAAA AGGGAATAAG GGCGACACGG AAATGTTGAA TACTCATACT CTTCCTTTTT
     3181 CAATATTATT GAAGCATTTA TCAGGGTTAT TGTCTCATGA GCGGATACAT ATTTGAATGT
     3241 ATTTAGAAAA ATAAACAAAT AGGGGTTCCG CGCACATTTC CCCGAAAAGT GCCAGATACC
     3301 TGAAACAAAA CCCATCGTAC GGCCAAGGAA GTCTCCAATA ACTGTGATCC ACCACAAGCG
     3361 CCAGGGTTTT CCCAGTCACG ACGTTGTAAA ACGACGGCCA GTCATGCATA ATCCGCACGC
     3421 ATCTGGAATA AGGAAGTGCC ATTCCGCCTG ACCTTAGCGT GCGAACAGCA CGCTATTGTT
     3481 GTATCATTAC TCGCATCCAT TCTCAGGCTG TCTCGTCTCG TCTCCGAGCT CTTCAATGAG
     3541 GAGTACGGCC AGCCTCGCAG AGCAGGATTC CCGTTGAGCA CCGCCAGGTG CGAATAAGGG
     3601 ACAGTGAAGA AGGAACACCC GCTCGCGGGT GGGCCTACTT CACCTATCCT GCCCGGCTGA
     3661 CGCCGTTGGA TACACCAAGG AAAGTCTACA CGAACCCTTT GGCAAAATCC TGTATATCGT
     3721 GCGAAAAAGG ATGGATATAC CGAAAAAATC GCTATAATGA CCCCGAAGCA GGGTTATGCA
     3781 GCGGAAAAGT CGTTGGGATT GTCCTGACCG AAGCGGGACA GGTCCACGAG CAGGCAATGC
     3841 TTGTTGGGCA TGGTGAGGTG GATGTCTTTC ACTTCCGGCA CGCAGCCGAG GACTTTTTGC
     3901 GCCATATCGT AAAGTGTGTG CTGAACGGAT TCGCTTTCGT GTTCAGCGAA AGAGGCGAGA
     3961 AGGAGATTCC AAGCTTATTC AACATAGTTC CCTTCAAGAG CGATACAACG ATTATAACGA
     4021 CCTTCCAATT TTTTGATACC ATTTTGGTAG TACTCCTTCG GTTTTGCCTC AAAATAGGCC
     4081 TCAGTTTCGG CGATCACCTC TTCATTGCAG CCAAATTTTT TCCCTGCGAG CATCCTTTTG
     4141 AGGTCTGAGA ACAAGAAAAA GTCGCTGGGG GCCAGATCTG GAGAATACGG CGGGTGGGGA
     4201 AGCAATTCGA AGCCCAATTC ATGAATTTTT GCCATCGTTC TCAATGACTT GTGGCACGGT
     4261 GCGTTGTCTT GGTGGAACAA CACTTTTTTC TTCTTCATGT GGGGCCGTTT TGCCGCGATT
     4321 TCGACCTTCA AACGCTCCAA TAACGCCATA TAATAGTCAC TGTTGATGGT TTTTCCCTTC
     4381 TCAAGATAAT CGATAAAAAT TATTCCATGC GCATCCCAAA AAACAGAGGC CATTACTTTG
     4441 CCAGCGGACT TTTGAGTCTT TCCACGCTTC GGAGACGGTT CACCGGTCGC TGTCCACTCA
     4501 GCCGACTGTC GATTGGACTC AGGAGTGTAG TGATGGAGCC ATGTTTCATC CATTGTCACA
     4561 TATCGACGGA AAAACTCGGG TGTATTACGA GTTAACAGCT GCAAACACCG CTTAGAATCA
     4621 TCAACACGTC GTTGTTTTTG GTCAAATGTG AGCTCGCGCG GCACCCATTT CGCACAGAGC
     4681 TTCCGCATAT CCAAATATTG ATGAATGATA TGACCAACAC GTTCCTTTGA TATCTTTAAG
     4741 GCCTCTGCTA TCTCGATCAA CTTCATTTTA CGGTCATTCA AAATCATTTT GTGGATTTTT
     4801 TTGATGTTTT CGTCGGTAAC CACCTCTTTC GGGCGTCCAC TGCGTTCACC GTCCTCCGTG
     4861 CTCATTTCAC CACGCTTGAA TTTTGCATAC CAATCAATTA TTGTTGATTT CCCTGGGGCA
     4921 GAGTCCGGAA ACTCATTATC AAGCCAAGTT TTTGCTTCCA CTGTATTTTT TCCCTTCAGA
     4981 AAACAGTATT TTATCAAAAC ACGAAATTCC TTTTTTTCCA TGTACATTCC TTTATGTAGA
     5041 ACACAGAGCA TCTGAGGCTT TACGTTCCCT CACCCCCGAC CCCTCGCCCA CTGCGGCGGG
     5101 CGAGGGGAGT TCAAACCTTC ATGGTGGTAT GGCGGGAGAG GGGGTAGCTT ACAAGGGTAG
     5161 GTTTTAAGCT CCCTCACCCC CGACCC
//
