# Supplementary material for: A scalable transposon mutagenesis system for non-model bacteria
Source: bioRxiv preprint, doi:10.64898/2025.12.22.696024, version 1 (2025-12-23)
Supplement: Plasmid sequences [file 696024_file12.zip › Plasmid sequences/Individual transposon variant plasmids/pGLU_55.gb]

LOCUS       pGLU_55                 4904 bp ds-DNA     circular     26-MAR-2024
DEFINITION  .
FEATURES             Location/Qualifiers
     promoter        complement(113..217)
                     /label="Pamp"
                     /ApEinfo_revcolor="#faac61"
                     /ApEinfo_fwdcolor="#faac61"
     primer_bind     331..347
                     /label="M13 fwd"
                     /ApEinfo_revcolor="#d59687"
                     /ApEinfo_fwdcolor="#d59687"
     prokaryote t... 400..429
                     /label="L2U5H11"
                     /ApEinfo_revcolor="#f8d3a9"
                     /ApEinfo_fwdcolor="#f8d3a9"
     miscellaneous   430..469
                     /label="UNS1"
                     /ApEinfo_revcolor="#9eafd2"
                     /ApEinfo_fwdcolor="#9eafd2"
     miscellaneous   complement(489..734)
                     /label="oriT"
                     /ApEinfo_revcolor="#84b0dc"
                     /ApEinfo_fwdcolor="#84b0dc"
     prokaryote t... complement(735..915)
                     /label="TAmarelleT9"
                     /ApEinfo_revcolor="#f58a5e"
                     /ApEinfo_fwdcolor="#f58a5e"
     CDS             complement(920..1966)
                     /label="Himar_Tnp"
                     /ApEinfo_revcolor="#f58a5e"
                     /ApEinfo_fwdcolor="#f58a5e"
     misc_feature    1963..1966
                     /label="upstream region"
                     /ApEinfo_revcolor="#9eafd2"
                     /ApEinfo_fwdcolor="#9eafd2"
     RS421_promot... complement(1967..2131)
                     /label=14143
                     /ApEinfo_revcolor="#f58a5e"
                     /ApEinfo_fwdcolor="#f58a5e"
     miscellaneous   2132..2161
                     /label="Himar_LE"
                     /ApEinfo_revcolor="#faac61"
                     /ApEinfo_fwdcolor="#faac61"
     miscellaneous   complement(2132..2161)
                     /label="Himar_RE"
                     /ApEinfo_revcolor="#faac61"
                     /ApEinfo_fwdcolor="#faac61"
     misc_feature    2162..2191
                     /label="F primer binding"
                     /ApEinfo_revcolor="#d6b295"
                     /ApEinfo_fwdcolor="#d6b295"
     promoter ID ... 2192..2211
                     /label=">skpp-1941-F_sk20mer-3414"
                     /ApEinfo_revcolor="#f58a5e"
                     /ApEinfo_fwdcolor="#f58a5e"
     misc_feature    2212..2215
                     /label="downstream region"
                     /ApEinfo_revcolor="#9eafd2"
                     /ApEinfo_fwdcolor="#9eafd2"
     misc_feature    2212..2215
                     /label="upstream region"
                     /ApEinfo_revcolor="#9eafd2"
                     /ApEinfo_fwdcolor="#9eafd2"
     promoter ID ... 2216..2235
                     /label=">skpp-1925-F_sk20mer-6357"
                     /ApEinfo_revcolor="#f58a5e"
                     /ApEinfo_fwdcolor="#f58a5e"
     misc_feature    complement(2236..2265)
                     /label="R primer binding"
                     /ApEinfo_revcolor="#d6b295"
                     /ApEinfo_fwdcolor="#d6b295"
     RS421_promot... 2266..2430
                     /label=14271
                     /ApEinfo_revcolor="#f58a5e"
                     /ApEinfo_fwdcolor="#f58a5e"
     misc_feature    2431..2434
                     /label="downstream region"
                     /ApEinfo_revcolor="#9eafd2"
                     /ApEinfo_fwdcolor="#9eafd2"
     CDS             2432..2965
                     /label="aac(3)-Ia"
                     /ApEinfo_revcolor="#ffef86"
                     /ApEinfo_fwdcolor="#ffef86"
     prokaryote t... 2970..3127
                     /label="TAmarelleT1"
                     /ApEinfo_revcolor="#f58a5e"
                     /ApEinfo_fwdcolor="#f58a5e"
     miscellaneous   3128..3157
                     /label="Himar_RE"
                     /ApEinfo_revcolor="#faac61"
                     /ApEinfo_fwdcolor="#faac61"
     miscellaneous   complement(3128..3157)
                     /label="Himar_LE"
                     /ApEinfo_revcolor="#faac61"
                     /ApEinfo_fwdcolor="#faac61"
     miscellaneous   3177..3216
                     /label="UNSX"
                     /ApEinfo_revcolor="#9eafd2"
                     /ApEinfo_fwdcolor="#9eafd2"
     prokaryote p... 3217..3248
                     /label="L2U8H11"
                     /ApEinfo_revcolor="#75c6a9"
                     /ApEinfo_fwdcolor="#75c6a9"
     primer_bind     complement(3305..3321)
                     /label="M13 rev"
                     /ApEinfo_revcolor="#c7b0e3"
                     /ApEinfo_fwdcolor="#c7b0e3"
     ORI             3511..3899
                     /label="R6K ORI"
                     /ApEinfo_revcolor="#f58a5e"
                     /ApEinfo_fwdcolor="#f58a5e"
     CDS             complement(4156..112)
                     /label="AmpR"
                     /ApEinfo_revcolor="#f58a5e"
                     /ApEinfo_fwdcolor="#f58a5e"
ORIGIN
        1 ACTGATCTTC AGCATCTTTT ACTTTCACCA GCGTTTCTGG GTGAGCAAAA ACAGGAAGGC
       61 AAAATGCCGC AAAAAAGGGA ATAAGGGCGA CACGGAAATG TTGAATACTC ATACTCTTCC
      121 TTTTTCAATA TTATTGAAGC ATTTATCAGG GTTATTGTCT CATGAGCGGA TACATATTTG
      181 AATGTATTTA GAAAAATAAA CAAATAGGGG TTCCGCGCAC ATTTCCCCGA AAAGTGCCAG
      241 ATACCTGAAA CAAAACCCAT CGTACGGCCA AGGAAGTCTC CAATAACTGT GATCCACCAC
      301 AAGCGCCAGG GTTTTCCCAG TCACGACGTT GTAAAACGAC GGCCAGTCAT GCATAATCCG
      361 CACGCATCTG GAATAAGGAA GTGCCATTCC GCCTGACCTT AGCGTGCGAA CAGCACGCTA
      421 TTGTTGTATC ATTACTCGCA TCCATTCTCA GGCTGTCTCG TCTCGTCTCC GAGCTCTTCA
      481 ATGAGGAGTA CGGCCAGCCT CGCAGAGCAG GATTCCCGTT GAGCACCGCC AGGTGCGAAT
      541 AAGGGACAGT GAAGAAGGAA CACCCGCTCG CGGGTGGGCC TACTTCACCT ATCCTGCCCG
      601 GCTGACGCCG TTGGATACAC CAAGGAAAGT CTACACGAAC CCTTTGGCAA AATCCTGTAT
      661 ATCGTGCGAA AAAGGATGGA TATACCGAAA AAATCGCTAT AATGACCCCG AAGCAGGGTT
      721 ATGCAGCGGA AAAGTCGTTG GGATTGTCCT GACCGAAGCG GGACAGGTCC ACGAGCAGGC
      781 AATGCTTGTT GGGCATGGTG AGGTGGATGT CTTTCACTTC CGGCACGCAG CCGAGGACTT
      841 TTTGCGCCAT ATCGTAAAGT GTGTGCTGAA CGGATTCGCT TTCGTGTTCA GCGAAAGAGG
      901 CGAGAAGGAG ATTCCAAGCT TATTCAACAT AGTTCCCTTC AAGAGCGATA CAACGATTAT
      961 AACGACCTTC CAATTTTTTG ATACCATTTT GGTAGTACTC CTTCGGTTTT GCCTCAAAAT
     1021 AGGCCTCAGT TTCGGCGATC ACCTCTTCAT TGCAGCCAAA TTTTTTCCCT GCGAGCATCC
     1081 TTTTGAGGTC TGAGAACAAG AAAAAGTCGC TGGGGGCCAG ATCTGGAGAA TACGGCGGGT
     1141 GGGGAAGCAA TTCGAAGCCC AATTCATGAA TTTTTGCCAT CGTTCTCAAT GACTTGTGGC
     1201 ACGGTGCGTT GTCTTGGTGG AACAACACTT TTTTCTTCTT CATGTGGGGC CGTTTTGCCG
     1261 CGATTTCGAC CTTCAAACGC TCCAATAACG CCATATAATA GTCACTGTTG ATGGTTTTTC
     1321 CCTTCTCAAG ATAATCGATA AAAATTATTC CATGCGCATC CCAAAAAACA GAGGCCATTA
     1381 CTTTGCCAGC GGACTTTTGA GTCTTTCCAC GCTTCGGAGA CGGTTCACCG GTCGCTGTCC
     1441 ACTCAGCCGA CTGTCGATTG GACTCAGGAG TGTAGTGATG GAGCCATGTT TCATCCATTG
     1501 TCACATATCG ACGGAAAAAC TCGGGTGTAT TACGAGTTAA CAGCTGCAAA CACCGCTTAG
     1561 AATCATCAAC ACGTCGTTGT TTTTGGTCAA ATGTGAGCTC GCGCGGCACC CATTTCGCAC
     1621 AGAGCTTCCG CATATCCAAA TATTGATGAA TGATATGACC AACACGTTCC TTTGATATCT
     1681 TTAAGGCCTC TGCTATCTCG ATCAACTTCA TTTTACGGTC ATTCAAAATC ATTTTGTGGA
     1741 TTTTTTTGAT GTTTTCGTCG GTAACCACCT CTTTCGGGCG TCCACTGCGT TCACCGTCCT
     1801 CCGTGCTCAT TTCACCACGC TTGAATTTTG CATACCAATC AATTATTGTT GATTTCCCTG
     1861 GGGCAGAGTC CGGAAACTCA TTATCAAGCC AAGTTTTTGC TTCCACTGTA TTTTTTCCCT
     1921 TCAGAAAACA GTATTTTATC AAAACACGAA ATTCCTTTTT TTCCATACCT TCCTCAACCG
     1981 CAAGGGGGTG AGAGGCACTC ACTCCATAAG TTCCTTTATC ACCCATACTA TCAATTTTTT
     2041 GCTTAACACT GTCTTTTATT TTATTGAAAG AACAGGATAC CCCGATACCC CCCATTAAGC
     2101 TGACTATCAA ACAGAAAAGA ATTATCTTCT TTAACAGGTT GGATGATAAG TCCCCGGTCT
     2161 AGGGTCACGC GTAGGACGCG TCGAGTAGGG TGGGGACTTA GGCCGTACAT ACGTATAAAC
     2221 AATCCTCAGA CGCCCGTTCC GCAGCCACAC GCCGTGTGAA GCTGGTTTTT CGTTTCAGAA
     2281 CGCCACAATT TAAGCGTTCT GCCTCCAAAT CAATTCTACC GAACTCAACC AGATTCCCCC
     2341 CACATCAACC CCATTGTGTG GGTATAATTG CGGGTATACC CCAGTTCGAC AGAATTTGTA
     2401 CCCTCTTTAA CGCATTCAGA AGGCTGAACT AATGTTACGC AGCAGCAACG ATGTTACGCA
     2461 GCAGGGCAGT CGCCCTAAAA CAAAGTTAGG TGGCTCAAGT ATGGGCATCA TTCGCACATG
     2521 TAGGCTCGGC CCTGACCAAG TCAAATCCAT GCGGGCTGCT CTTGATCTTT TCGGTCGTGA
     2581 GTTCGGAGAC GTAGCCACCT ACTCCCAACA TCAGCCGGAC TCCGATTACC TCGGGAACTT
     2641 GCTCCGTAGT AAGACATTCA TCGCGCTTGC TGCCTTCGAC CAAGAAGCGG TTGTTGGCGC
     2701 TCTCGCGGCT TACGTTCTGC CCAAGTTTGA GCAGCCGCGT AGTGAGATCT ATATCTATGA
     2761 TCTCGCAGTC TCCGGAGAGC ACCGGAGGCA GGGCATTGCC ACCGCGCTCA TCAATCTCCT
     2821 CAAGCATGAG GCCAACGCGC TTGGTGCTTA TGTGATCTAC GTGCAAGCAG ATTACGGTGA
     2881 CGATCCCGCA GTGGCTCTCT ATACAAAGTT GGGCATACGG GAAGAAGTGA TGCACTTTGA
     2941 TATCGACCCA AGTACCGCCA CCTAAGCTTG AGCGCATGCT CGAGTACTTC GCCTGGACCA
     3001 TGCTCGCCGT CGTCTTCGGC TTCCTCCTCT TCGTCAACCT CGCCTACGTC CCCCTCGGCC
     3061 ACTGGGCCGA GGCCTTCGCC GGCTTCTTCA AATTTTCAGG GCTGCCGCAC CCCATCGACT
     3121 GGGGGCTTAG ACCGGGGACT TATCATCCAA CCTGTTACGC TAGCATGAAG AGCACCCCAG
     3181 GATACATAGA TTACCACAAC TCCGAGCCCT TCCACCTAGC GTGCTAACCA CGCACGCTAT
     3241 TGTTGTATAG GCTAGGTGGA GGCTCAGTGA TGATAAGTCT GCGATGGTGG ATGCATGTGT
     3301 CATGGTCATA GCTGTTTCCT GTGTGAAATT GTTATCCGCT CAGAGGGCAC AATCCTATTC
     3361 CGCGCTATCC GACAATCTCC AAGACATTAG GTGGAGTTCA GTTCGGCGTA TGGCATATGT
     3421 CGCTGGAAAG AACATGTGAG CAAAAGGCCA GCAAAAGGCC AGGAACCGTA AAAAGGCCGC
     3481 GTTGCTGGCG TTACAGCTGG GCGCGCCCCA TGTCAGCCGT TAAGTGTTCC TGTGTCACTC
     3541 AAAATTGCTT TGAGAGGCTC TAAGGGCTTC TCAGTGCGTT ACATCCCTGG CTTGTTGTCC
     3601 ACAACCGTTA AACCTTAAAG GCTTTAAAAG CCTTATATAT TCTTTTTTTT CTTATAAAAC
     3661 TTAAAACCTT AGAGGCTATT TAAGTTGCTG ATTTATATTA ATTTTATTGT TCAAACATGA
     3721 GAGCTTAGTA CGTGAAACAT GAGAGCTTAG TACGTTAGCC ATGAGAGCTT AGTACGTTAG
     3781 CCATGAGGGT TTAGTTCGTT AAACATGAGA GCTTAGTACG TTAAACATGA GAGCTTAGTA
     3841 CGTGAAACAT GAGAGCTTAG TACGTACTAT CAACAGGTTG AACTGCTGAT CTTCAGATCG
     3901 GCGCGCCGGC CGGCCGAAGA TCCTTTGATC TTTTCTACGG GGTCTGACGC TCTATTCAAC
     3961 AAAGCCGCCG TCCCGTCAAG TCAGCGTAAA TGGGTAGGGG GCTTCAAATC GTCCTCGTGA
     4021 TACCAATTCG GAGCCTGCTT TTTTGTACAA ACTTGTTGAT AATGGCAATT CAAGGATCTT
     4081 CACCTAGATC CTTTTAAATT AAAAATGAAG TTTTAAATCA ATCTAAAGTA TATATGAGTA
     4141 AACTTGGTCT GACAGTTACC AATGCTTAAT CAGTGAGGCA CCTATCTCAG CGATCTGTCT
     4201 ATTTCGTTCA TCCATAGTTG CCTGACTCCC CGTCGTGTAG ATAACTACGA TACGGGAGGG
     4261 CTTACCATCT GGCCCCAGTG CTGCAATGAT ACCGCGAGAG CCACGCTCAC CGGCTCCAGA
     4321 TTTATCAGCA ATAAACCAGC CAGCCGGAAG GGCCGAGCGC AGAAGTGGTC CTGCAACTTT
     4381 ATCCGCCTCC ATCCAGTCTA TTAATTGTTG CCGGGAAGCT AGAGTAAGTA GTTCGCCAGT
     4441 TAATAGTTTG CGCAACGTTG TTGCCATTGC TACAGGCATC GTGGTGTCAC GCTCGTCGTT
     4501 TGGTATGGCT TCATTCAGCT CCGGTTCCCA ACGATCAAGG CGAGTTACAT GATCCCCCAT
     4561 GTTGTGCAAA AAAGCGGTTA GCTCCTTCGG TCCTCCGATC GTTGTCAGAA GTAAGTTGGC
     4621 CGCAGTGTTA TCACTCATGG TTATGGCAGC ACTGCATAAT TCTCTTACTG TCATGCCATC
     4681 CGTAAGATGC TTTTCTGTGA CTGGTGAGTA CTCAACCAAG TCATTCTGAG AATAGTGTAT
     4741 GCGGCGACCG AGTTGCTCTT GCCCGGCGTC AATACGGGAT AATACCGCGC CACATAGCAG
     4801 AACTTTAAAA GTGCTCATCA TTGGAAAACG TTCTTCGGGG CGAAAACTCT CAAGGATCTT
     4861 ACCGCTGTTG AGATCCAGTT CGATGTAACC CACTCGTGCA CCCA
//
