# Supplementary material for: A scalable transposon mutagenesis system for non-model bacteria
Source: bioRxiv preprint, doi:10.64898/2025.12.22.696024, version 1 (2025-12-23)
Supplement: Plasmid sequences [file 696024_file12.zip › Plasmid sequences/Individual transposon variant plasmids/pGLU_51.gb]

LOCUS       pGLU_51                 4904 bp ds-DNA     circular     26-MAR-2024
DEFINITION  .
FEATURES             Location/Qualifiers
     prokaryote t... 26..55
                     /label="L2U5H11"
                     /ApEinfo_revcolor="#f8d3a9"
                     /ApEinfo_fwdcolor="#f8d3a9"
     miscellaneous   56..95
                     /label="UNS1"
                     /ApEinfo_revcolor="#9eafd2"
                     /ApEinfo_fwdcolor="#9eafd2"
     miscellaneous   complement(115..360)
                     /label="oriT"
                     /ApEinfo_revcolor="#84b0dc"
                     /ApEinfo_fwdcolor="#84b0dc"
     prokaryote t... complement(361..541)
                     /label="TAmarelleT9"
                     /ApEinfo_revcolor="#f58a5e"
                     /ApEinfo_fwdcolor="#f58a5e"
     CDS             complement(546..1592)
                     /label="Himar_Tnp"
                     /ApEinfo_revcolor="#f58a5e"
                     /ApEinfo_fwdcolor="#f58a5e"
     misc_feature    1589..1592
                     /label="upstream region"
                     /ApEinfo_revcolor="#9eafd2"
                     /ApEinfo_fwdcolor="#9eafd2"
     RS421_promot... complement(1593..1757)
                     /label=13181
                     /ApEinfo_revcolor="#f58a5e"
                     /ApEinfo_fwdcolor="#f58a5e"
     miscellaneous   1758..1787
                     /label="Himar_LE"
                     /ApEinfo_revcolor="#faac61"
                     /ApEinfo_fwdcolor="#faac61"
     miscellaneous   complement(1758..1787)
                     /label="Himar_RE"
                     /ApEinfo_revcolor="#faac61"
                     /ApEinfo_fwdcolor="#faac61"
     misc_feature    1788..1817
                     /label="F primer binding"
                     /ApEinfo_revcolor="#d6b295"
                     /ApEinfo_fwdcolor="#d6b295"
     misc_feature    1818..1837
                     /label=">skpp-1948-F_sk20mer-1323"
                     /ApEinfo_revcolor="#f58a5e"
                     /ApEinfo_fwdcolor="#f58a5e"
     misc_feature    1838..1841
                     /label="downstream region"
                     /ApEinfo_revcolor="#9eafd2"
                     /ApEinfo_fwdcolor="#9eafd2"
     misc_feature    1838..1841
                     /label="upstream region"
                     /ApEinfo_revcolor="#9eafd2"
                     /ApEinfo_fwdcolor="#9eafd2"
     promoter ID ... 1842..1861
                     /label=">skpp-1925-F_sk20mer-6357"
                     /ApEinfo_revcolor="#f58a5e"
                     /ApEinfo_fwdcolor="#f58a5e"
     misc_feature    complement(1862..1891)
                     /label="R primer binding"
                     /ApEinfo_revcolor="#d6b295"
                     /ApEinfo_fwdcolor="#d6b295"
     RS421_promot... 1892..2056
                     /label=14271
                     /ApEinfo_revcolor="#f58a5e"
                     /ApEinfo_fwdcolor="#f58a5e"
     misc_feature    2057..2060
                     /label="downstream region"
                     /ApEinfo_revcolor="#9eafd2"
                     /ApEinfo_fwdcolor="#9eafd2"
     CDS             2058..2591
                     /label="aac(3)-Ia"
                     /ApEinfo_revcolor="#ffef86"
                     /ApEinfo_fwdcolor="#ffef86"
     prokaryote t... 2596..2753
                     /label="TAmarelleT1"
                     /ApEinfo_revcolor="#f58a5e"
                     /ApEinfo_fwdcolor="#f58a5e"
     miscellaneous   2754..2783
                     /label="Himar_RE"
                     /ApEinfo_revcolor="#faac61"
                     /ApEinfo_fwdcolor="#faac61"
     miscellaneous   complement(2754..2783)
                     /label="Himar_LE"
                     /ApEinfo_revcolor="#faac61"
                     /ApEinfo_fwdcolor="#faac61"
     miscellaneous   2803..2842
                     /label="UNSX"
                     /ApEinfo_revcolor="#9eafd2"
                     /ApEinfo_fwdcolor="#9eafd2"
     prokaryote p... 2843..2874
                     /label="L2U8H11"
                     /ApEinfo_revcolor="#75c6a9"
                     /ApEinfo_fwdcolor="#75c6a9"
     primer_bind     complement(2931..2947)
                     /label="M13 rev"
                     /ApEinfo_revcolor="#c7b0e3"
                     /ApEinfo_fwdcolor="#c7b0e3"
     ORI             3137..3525
                     /label="R6K ORI"
                     /ApEinfo_revcolor="#f58a5e"
                     /ApEinfo_fwdcolor="#f58a5e"
     CDS             complement(3782..4642)
                     /label="AmpR"
                     /ApEinfo_revcolor="#f58a5e"
                     /ApEinfo_fwdcolor="#f58a5e"
     promoter        complement(4643..4747)
                     /label="Pamp"
                     /ApEinfo_revcolor="#faac61"
                     /ApEinfo_fwdcolor="#faac61"
     primer_bind     4861..4877
                     /label="M13 fwd"
                     /ApEinfo_revcolor="#d59687"
                     /ApEinfo_fwdcolor="#d59687"
ORIGIN
        1 AAGGAAGTGC CATTCCGCCT GACCTTAGCG TGCGAACAGC ACGCTATTGT TGTATCATTA
       61 CTCGCATCCA TTCTCAGGCT GTCTCGTCTC GTCTCCGAGC TCTTCAATGA GGAGTACGGC
      121 CAGCCTCGCA GAGCAGGATT CCCGTTGAGC ACCGCCAGGT GCGAATAAGG GACAGTGAAG
      181 AAGGAACACC CGCTCGCGGG TGGGCCTACT TCACCTATCC TGCCCGGCTG ACGCCGTTGG
      241 ATACACCAAG GAAAGTCTAC ACGAACCCTT TGGCAAAATC CTGTATATCG TGCGAAAAAG
      301 GATGGATATA CCGAAAAAAT CGCTATAATG ACCCCGAAGC AGGGTTATGC AGCGGAAAAG
      361 TCGTTGGGAT TGTCCTGACC GAAGCGGGAC AGGTCCACGA GCAGGCAATG CTTGTTGGGC
      421 ATGGTGAGGT GGATGTCTTT CACTTCCGGC ACGCAGCCGA GGACTTTTTG CGCCATATCG
      481 TAAAGTGTGT GCTGAACGGA TTCGCTTTCG TGTTCAGCGA AAGAGGCGAG AAGGAGATTC
      541 CAAGCTTATT CAACATAGTT CCCTTCAAGA GCGATACAAC GATTATAACG ACCTTCCAAT
      601 TTTTTGATAC CATTTTGGTA GTACTCCTTC GGTTTTGCCT CAAAATAGGC CTCAGTTTCG
      661 GCGATCACCT CTTCATTGCA GCCAAATTTT TTCCCTGCGA GCATCCTTTT GAGGTCTGAG
      721 AACAAGAAAA AGTCGCTGGG GGCCAGATCT GGAGAATACG GCGGGTGGGG AAGCAATTCG
      781 AAGCCCAATT CATGAATTTT TGCCATCGTT CTCAATGACT TGTGGCACGG TGCGTTGTCT
      841 TGGTGGAACA ACACTTTTTT CTTCTTCATG TGGGGCCGTT TTGCCGCGAT TTCGACCTTC
      901 AAACGCTCCA ATAACGCCAT ATAATAGTCA CTGTTGATGG TTTTTCCCTT CTCAAGATAA
      961 TCGATAAAAA TTATTCCATG CGCATCCCAA AAAACAGAGG CCATTACTTT GCCAGCGGAC
     1021 TTTTGAGTCT TTCCACGCTT CGGAGACGGT TCACCGGTCG CTGTCCACTC AGCCGACTGT
     1081 CGATTGGACT CAGGAGTGTA GTGATGGAGC CATGTTTCAT CCATTGTCAC ATATCGACGG
     1141 AAAAACTCGG GTGTATTACG AGTTAACAGC TGCAAACACC GCTTAGAATC ATCAACACGT
     1201 CGTTGTTTTT GGTCAAATGT GAGCTCGCGC GGCACCCATT TCGCACAGAG CTTCCGCATA
     1261 TCCAAATATT GATGAATGAT ATGACCAACA CGTTCCTTTG ATATCTTTAA GGCCTCTGCT
     1321 ATCTCGATCA ACTTCATTTT ACGGTCATTC AAAATCATTT TGTGGATTTT TTTGATGTTT
     1381 TCGTCGGTAA CCACCTCTTT CGGGCGTCCA CTGCGTTCAC CGTCCTCCGT GCTCATTTCA
     1441 CCACGCTTGA ATTTTGCATA CCAATCAATT ATTGTTGATT TCCCTGGGGC AGAGTCCGGA
     1501 AACTCATTAT CAAGCCAAGT TTTTGCTTCC ACTGTATTTT TTCCCTTCAG AAAACAGTAT
     1561 TTTATCAAAA CACGAAATTC CTTTTTTTCC ATAAATTGGG TACTGGGGAT TGGGTACTAA
     1621 TACCAATTCA AAATTCAAAA TAGCCTACGG CAAGGCTGCG CCAACAAAAT TCAAAATTAG
     1681 GAAAGTCAAA CAGCATAAGG GTATATCCGT ATGTATCTGT CGCATTCTGT TTTCAAATTG
     1741 TTACAAGGAT TGGGCTTTAA CAGGTTGGAT GATAAGTCCC CGGTCTAGGG TCACGCGTAG
     1801 GACGCGTCGA GTAGGGTGGC ACCACATCGG TTTTACACGT ATAAACAATC CTCAGACGCC
     1861 CGTTCCGCAG CCACACGCCG TGTGAAGCTG GTTTTTCGTT TCAGAACGCC ACAATTTAAG
     1921 CGTTCTGCCT CCAAATCAAT TCTACCGAAC TCAACCAGAT TCCCCCCACA TCAACCCCAT
     1981 TGTGTGGGTA TAATTGCGGG TATACCCCAG TTCGACAGAA TTTGTACCCT CTTTAACGCA
     2041 TTCAGAAGGC TGAACTAATG TTACGCAGCA GCAACGATGT TACGCAGCAG GGCAGTCGCC
     2101 CTAAAACAAA GTTAGGTGGC TCAAGTATGG GCATCATTCG CACATGTAGG CTCGGCCCTG
     2161 ACCAAGTCAA ATCCATGCGG GCTGCTCTTG ATCTTTTCGG TCGTGAGTTC GGAGACGTAG
     2221 CCACCTACTC CCAACATCAG CCGGACTCCG ATTACCTCGG GAACTTGCTC CGTAGTAAGA
     2281 CATTCATCGC GCTTGCTGCC TTCGACCAAG AAGCGGTTGT TGGCGCTCTC GCGGCTTACG
     2341 TTCTGCCCAA GTTTGAGCAG CCGCGTAGTG AGATCTATAT CTATGATCTC GCAGTCTCCG
     2401 GAGAGCACCG GAGGCAGGGC ATTGCCACCG CGCTCATCAA TCTCCTCAAG CATGAGGCCA
     2461 ACGCGCTTGG TGCTTATGTG ATCTACGTGC AAGCAGATTA CGGTGACGAT CCCGCAGTGG
     2521 CTCTCTATAC AAAGTTGGGC ATACGGGAAG AAGTGATGCA CTTTGATATC GACCCAAGTA
     2581 CCGCCACCTA AGCTTGAGCG CATGCTCGAG TACTTCGCCT GGACCATGCT CGCCGTCGTC
     2641 TTCGGCTTCC TCCTCTTCGT CAACCTCGCC TACGTCCCCC TCGGCCACTG GGCCGAGGCC
     2701 TTCGCCGGCT TCTTCAAATT TTCAGGGCTG CCGCACCCCA TCGACTGGGG GCTTAGACCG
     2761 GGGACTTATC ATCCAACCTG TTACGCTAGC ATGAAGAGCA CCCCAGGATA CATAGATTAC
     2821 CACAACTCCG AGCCCTTCCA CCTAGCGTGC TAACCACGCA CGCTATTGTT GTATAGGCTA
     2881 GGTGGAGGCT CAGTGATGAT AAGTCTGCGA TGGTGGATGC ATGTGTCATG GTCATAGCTG
     2941 TTTCCTGTGT GAAATTGTTA TCCGCTCAGA GGGCACAATC CTATTCCGCG CTATCCGACA
     3001 ATCTCCAAGA CATTAGGTGG AGTTCAGTTC GGCGTATGGC ATATGTCGCT GGAAAGAACA
     3061 TGTGAGCAAA AGGCCAGCAA AAGGCCAGGA ACCGTAAAAA GGCCGCGTTG CTGGCGTTAC
     3121 AGCTGGGCGC GCCCCATGTC AGCCGTTAAG TGTTCCTGTG TCACTCAAAA TTGCTTTGAG
     3181 AGGCTCTAAG GGCTTCTCAG TGCGTTACAT CCCTGGCTTG TTGTCCACAA CCGTTAAACC
     3241 TTAAAGGCTT TAAAAGCCTT ATATATTCTT TTTTTTCTTA TAAAACTTAA AACCTTAGAG
     3301 GCTATTTAAG TTGCTGATTT ATATTAATTT TATTGTTCAA ACATGAGAGC TTAGTACGTG
     3361 AAACATGAGA GCTTAGTACG TTAGCCATGA GAGCTTAGTA CGTTAGCCAT GAGGGTTTAG
     3421 TTCGTTAAAC ATGAGAGCTT AGTACGTTAA ACATGAGAGC TTAGTACGTG AAACATGAGA
     3481 GCTTAGTACG TACTATCAAC AGGTTGAACT GCTGATCTTC AGATCGGCGC GCCGGCCGGC
     3541 CGAAGATCCT TTGATCTTTT CTACGGGGTC TGACGCTCTA TTCAACAAAG CCGCCGTCCC
     3601 GTCAAGTCAG CGTAAATGGG TAGGGGGCTT CAAATCGTCC TCGTGATACC AATTCGGAGC
     3661 CTGCTTTTTT GTACAAACTT GTTGATAATG GCAATTCAAG GATCTTCACC TAGATCCTTT
     3721 TAAATTAAAA ATGAAGTTTT AAATCAATCT AAAGTATATA TGAGTAAACT TGGTCTGACA
     3781 GTTACCAATG CTTAATCAGT GAGGCACCTA TCTCAGCGAT CTGTCTATTT CGTTCATCCA
     3841 TAGTTGCCTG ACTCCCCGTC GTGTAGATAA CTACGATACG GGAGGGCTTA CCATCTGGCC
     3901 CCAGTGCTGC AATGATACCG CGAGAGCCAC GCTCACCGGC TCCAGATTTA TCAGCAATAA
     3961 ACCAGCCAGC CGGAAGGGCC GAGCGCAGAA GTGGTCCTGC AACTTTATCC GCCTCCATCC
     4021 AGTCTATTAA TTGTTGCCGG GAAGCTAGAG TAAGTAGTTC GCCAGTTAAT AGTTTGCGCA
     4081 ACGTTGTTGC CATTGCTACA GGCATCGTGG TGTCACGCTC GTCGTTTGGT ATGGCTTCAT
     4141 TCAGCTCCGG TTCCCAACGA TCAAGGCGAG TTACATGATC CCCCATGTTG TGCAAAAAAG
     4201 CGGTTAGCTC CTTCGGTCCT CCGATCGTTG TCAGAAGTAA GTTGGCCGCA GTGTTATCAC
     4261 TCATGGTTAT GGCAGCACTG CATAATTCTC TTACTGTCAT GCCATCCGTA AGATGCTTTT
     4321 CTGTGACTGG TGAGTACTCA ACCAAGTCAT TCTGAGAATA GTGTATGCGG CGACCGAGTT
     4381 GCTCTTGCCC GGCGTCAATA CGGGATAATA CCGCGCCACA TAGCAGAACT TTAAAAGTGC
     4441 TCATCATTGG AAAACGTTCT TCGGGGCGAA AACTCTCAAG GATCTTACCG CTGTTGAGAT
     4501 CCAGTTCGAT GTAACCCACT CGTGCACCCA ACTGATCTTC AGCATCTTTT ACTTTCACCA
     4561 GCGTTTCTGG GTGAGCAAAA ACAGGAAGGC AAAATGCCGC AAAAAAGGGA ATAAGGGCGA
     4621 CACGGAAATG TTGAATACTC ATACTCTTCC TTTTTCAATA TTATTGAAGC ATTTATCAGG
     4681 GTTATTGTCT CATGAGCGGA TACATATTTG AATGTATTTA GAAAAATAAA CAAATAGGGG
     4741 TTCCGCGCAC ATTTCCCCGA AAAGTGCCAG ATACCTGAAA CAAAACCCAT CGTACGGCCA
     4801 AGGAAGTCTC CAATAACTGT GATCCACCAC AAGCGCCAGG GTTTTCCCAG TCACGACGTT
     4861 GTAAAACGAC GGCCAGTCAT GCATAATCCG CACGCATCTG GAAT
//
