# Supplementary material for: A scalable transposon mutagenesis system for non-model bacteria
Source: bioRxiv preprint, doi:10.64898/2025.12.22.696024, version 1 (2025-12-23)
Supplement: Plasmid sequences [file 696024_file12.zip › Plasmid sequences/Individual transposon variant plasmids/pGLU_54.gb]

LOCUS       pGLU_54                 4904 bp ds-DNA     circular     08-MAR-2024
DEFINITION  .
FEATURES             Location/Qualifiers
     misc_feature    1..4
                     /label="downstream region"
                     /ApEinfo_revcolor="#9eafd2"
                     /ApEinfo_fwdcolor="#9eafd2"
     CDS             2..535
                     /label="aac(3)-Ia"
                     /ApEinfo_revcolor="#ffef86"
                     /ApEinfo_fwdcolor="#ffef86"
     prokaryote t... 540..697
                     /label="TAmarelleT1"
                     /ApEinfo_revcolor="#f58a5e"
                     /ApEinfo_fwdcolor="#f58a5e"
     miscellaneous   698..727
                     /label="Himar_RE"
                     /ApEinfo_revcolor="#faac61"
                     /ApEinfo_fwdcolor="#faac61"
     miscellaneous   complement(698..727)
                     /label="Himar_LE"
                     /ApEinfo_revcolor="#faac61"
                     /ApEinfo_fwdcolor="#faac61"
     miscellaneous   747..786
                     /label="UNSX"
                     /ApEinfo_revcolor="#9eafd2"
                     /ApEinfo_fwdcolor="#9eafd2"
     prokaryote p... 787..818
                     /label="L2U8H11"
                     /ApEinfo_revcolor="#75c6a9"
                     /ApEinfo_fwdcolor="#75c6a9"
     primer_bind     complement(875..891)
                     /label="M13 rev"
                     /ApEinfo_revcolor="#c7b0e3"
                     /ApEinfo_fwdcolor="#c7b0e3"
     ORI             1081..1469
                     /label="R6K ORI"
                     /ApEinfo_revcolor="#f58a5e"
                     /ApEinfo_fwdcolor="#f58a5e"
     CDS             complement(1726..2586)
                     /label="AmpR"
                     /ApEinfo_revcolor="#f58a5e"
                     /ApEinfo_fwdcolor="#f58a5e"
     promoter        complement(2587..2691)
                     /label="Pamp"
                     /ApEinfo_revcolor="#faac61"
                     /ApEinfo_fwdcolor="#faac61"
     primer_bind     2805..2821
                     /label="M13 fwd"
                     /ApEinfo_revcolor="#d59687"
                     /ApEinfo_fwdcolor="#d59687"
     prokaryote t... 2874..2903
                     /label="L2U5H11"
                     /ApEinfo_revcolor="#f8d3a9"
                     /ApEinfo_fwdcolor="#f8d3a9"
     miscellaneous   2904..2943
                     /label="UNS1"
                     /ApEinfo_revcolor="#9eafd2"
                     /ApEinfo_fwdcolor="#9eafd2"
     miscellaneous   complement(2963..3208)
                     /label="oriT"
                     /ApEinfo_revcolor="#84b0dc"
                     /ApEinfo_fwdcolor="#84b0dc"
     prokaryote t... complement(3209..3389)
                     /label="TAmarelleT9"
                     /ApEinfo_revcolor="#f58a5e"
                     /ApEinfo_fwdcolor="#f58a5e"
     CDS             complement(3394..4440)
                     /label="Himar_Tnp"
                     /ApEinfo_revcolor="#f58a5e"
                     /ApEinfo_fwdcolor="#f58a5e"
     misc_feature    4437..4440
                     /label="upstream region"
                     /ApEinfo_revcolor="#9eafd2"
                     /ApEinfo_fwdcolor="#9eafd2"
     RS421_promot... complement(4441..4605)
                     /label=14434
                     /ApEinfo_revcolor="#f58a5e"
                     /ApEinfo_fwdcolor="#f58a5e"
     miscellaneous   4606..4635
                     /label="Himar_LE"
                     /ApEinfo_revcolor="#faac61"
                     /ApEinfo_fwdcolor="#faac61"
     miscellaneous   complement(4606..4635)
                     /label="Himar_RE"
                     /ApEinfo_revcolor="#faac61"
                     /ApEinfo_fwdcolor="#faac61"
     misc_feature    4636..4665
                     /label="F primer binding"
                     /ApEinfo_revcolor="#d6b295"
                     /ApEinfo_fwdcolor="#d6b295"
     promoter ID ... 4666..4685
                     /label=">skpp-1946-F_sk20mer-3057"
                     /ApEinfo_revcolor="#f58a5e"
                     /ApEinfo_fwdcolor="#f58a5e"
     misc_feature    4686..4689
                     /label="downstream region"
                     /ApEinfo_revcolor="#9eafd2"
                     /ApEinfo_fwdcolor="#9eafd2"
     misc_feature    4686..4689
                     /label="upstream region"
                     /ApEinfo_revcolor="#9eafd2"
                     /ApEinfo_fwdcolor="#9eafd2"
     promoter ID ... 4690..4709
                     /label=">skpp-1926-F_sk20mer-4948"
                     /ApEinfo_revcolor="#f58a5e"
                     /ApEinfo_fwdcolor="#f58a5e"
     misc_feature    complement(4710..4739)
                     /label="R primer binding"
                     /ApEinfo_revcolor="#d6b295"
                     /ApEinfo_fwdcolor="#d6b295"
     RS421_promot... 4740..4904
                     /label=13401
                     /ApEinfo_revcolor="#f58a5e"
                     /ApEinfo_fwdcolor="#f58a5e"
ORIGIN
        1 AATGTTACGC AGCAGCAACG ATGTTACGCA GCAGGGCAGT CGCCCTAAAA CAAAGTTAGG
       61 TGGCTCAAGT ATGGGCATCA TTCGCACATG TAGGCTCGGC CCTGACCAAG TCAAATCCAT
      121 GCGGGCTGCT CTTGATCTTT TCGGTCGTGA GTTCGGAGAC GTAGCCACCT ACTCCCAACA
      181 TCAGCCGGAC TCCGATTACC TCGGGAACTT GCTCCGTAGT AAGACATTCA TCGCGCTTGC
      241 TGCCTTCGAC CAAGAAGCGG TTGTTGGCGC TCTCGCGGCT TACGTTCTGC CCAAGTTTGA
      301 GCAGCCGCGT AGTGAGATCT ATATCTATGA TCTCGCAGTC TCCGGAGAGC ACCGGAGGCA
      361 GGGCATTGCC ACCGCGCTCA TCAATCTCCT CAAGCATGAG GCCAACGCGC TTGGTGCTTA
      421 TGTGATCTAC GTGCAAGCAG ATTACGGTGA CGATCCCGCA GTGGCTCTCT ATACAAAGTT
      481 GGGCATACGG GAAGAAGTGA TGCACTTTGA TATCGACCCA AGTACCGCCA CCTAAGCTTG
      541 AGCGCATGCT CGAGTACTTC GCCTGGACCA TGCTCGCCGT CGTCTTCGGC TTCCTCCTCT
      601 TCGTCAACCT CGCCTACGTC CCCCTCGGCC ACTGGGCCGA GGCCTTCGCC GGCTTCTTCA
      661 AATTTTCAGG GCTGCCGCAC CCCATCGACT GGGGGCTTAG ACCGGGGACT TATCATCCAA
      721 CCTGTTACGC TAGCATGAAG AGCACCCCAG GATACATAGA TTACCACAAC TCCGAGCCCT
      781 TCCACCTAGC GTGCTAACCA CGCACGCTAT TGTTGTATAG GCTAGGTGGA GGCTCAGTGA
      841 TGATAAGTCT GCGATGGTGG ATGCATGTGT CATGGTCATA GCTGTTTCCT GTGTGAAATT
      901 GTTATCCGCT CAGAGGGCAC AATCCTATTC CGCGCTATCC GACAATCTCC AAGACATTAG
      961 GTGGAGTTCA GTTCGGCGTA TGGCATATGT CGCTGGAAAG AACATGTGAG CAAAAGGCCA
     1021 GCAAAAGGCC AGGAACCGTA AAAAGGCCGC GTTGCTGGCG TTACAGCTGG GCGCGCCCCA
     1081 TGTCAGCCGT TAAGTGTTCC TGTGTCACTC AAAATTGCTT TGAGAGGCTC TAAGGGCTTC
     1141 TCAGTGCGTT ACATCCCTGG CTTGTTGTCC ACAACCGTTA AACCTTAAAG GCTTTAAAAG
     1201 CCTTATATAT TCTTTTTTTT CTTATAAAAC TTAAAACCTT AGAGGCTATT TAAGTTGCTG
     1261 ATTTATATTA ATTTTATTGT TCAAACATGA GAGCTTAGTA CGTGAAACAT GAGAGCTTAG
     1321 TACGTTAGCC ATGAGAGCTT AGTACGTTAG CCATGAGGGT TTAGTTCGTT AAACATGAGA
     1381 GCTTAGTACG TTAAACATGA GAGCTTAGTA CGTGAAACAT GAGAGCTTAG TACGTACTAT
     1441 CAACAGGTTG AACTGCTGAT CTTCAGATCG GCGCGCCGGC CGGCCGAAGA TCCTTTGATC
     1501 TTTTCTACGG GGTCTGACGC TCTATTCAAC AAAGCCGCCG TCCCGTCAAG TCAGCGTAAA
     1561 TGGGTAGGGG GCTTCAAATC GTCCTCGTGA TACCAATTCG GAGCCTGCTT TTTTGTACAA
     1621 ACTTGTTGAT AATGGCAATT CAAGGATCTT CACCTAGATC CTTTTAAATT AAAAATGAAG
     1681 TTTTAAATCA ATCTAAAGTA TATATGAGTA AACTTGGTCT GACAGTTACC AATGCTTAAT
     1741 CAGTGAGGCA CCTATCTCAG CGATCTGTCT ATTTCGTTCA TCCATAGTTG CCTGACTCCC
     1801 CGTCGTGTAG ATAACTACGA TACGGGAGGG CTTACCATCT GGCCCCAGTG CTGCAATGAT
     1861 ACCGCGAGAG CCACGCTCAC CGGCTCCAGA TTTATCAGCA ATAAACCAGC CAGCCGGAAG
     1921 GGCCGAGCGC AGAAGTGGTC CTGCAACTTT ATCCGCCTCC ATCCAGTCTA TTAATTGTTG
     1981 CCGGGAAGCT AGAGTAAGTA GTTCGCCAGT TAATAGTTTG CGCAACGTTG TTGCCATTGC
     2041 TACAGGCATC GTGGTGTCAC GCTCGTCGTT TGGTATGGCT TCATTCAGCT CCGGTTCCCA
     2101 ACGATCAAGG CGAGTTACAT GATCCCCCAT GTTGTGCAAA AAAGCGGTTA GCTCCTTCGG
     2161 TCCTCCGATC GTTGTCAGAA GTAAGTTGGC CGCAGTGTTA TCACTCATGG TTATGGCAGC
     2221 ACTGCATAAT TCTCTTACTG TCATGCCATC CGTAAGATGC TTTTCTGTGA CTGGTGAGTA
     2281 CTCAACCAAG TCATTCTGAG AATAGTGTAT GCGGCGACCG AGTTGCTCTT GCCCGGCGTC
     2341 AATACGGGAT AATACCGCGC CACATAGCAG AACTTTAAAA GTGCTCATCA TTGGAAAACG
     2401 TTCTTCGGGG CGAAAACTCT CAAGGATCTT ACCGCTGTTG AGATCCAGTT CGATGTAACC
     2461 CACTCGTGCA CCCAACTGAT CTTCAGCATC TTTTACTTTC ACCAGCGTTT CTGGGTGAGC
     2521 AAAAACAGGA AGGCAAAATG CCGCAAAAAA GGGAATAAGG GCGACACGGA AATGTTGAAT
     2581 ACTCATACTC TTCCTTTTTC AATATTATTG AAGCATTTAT CAGGGTTATT GTCTCATGAG
     2641 CGGATACATA TTTGAATGTA TTTAGAAAAA TAAACAAATA GGGGTTCCGC GCACATTTCC
     2701 CCGAAAAGTG CCAGATACCT GAAACAAAAC CCATCGTACG GCCAAGGAAG TCTCCAATAA
     2761 CTGTGATCCA CCACAAGCGC CAGGGTTTTC CCAGTCACGA CGTTGTAAAA CGACGGCCAG
     2821 TCATGCATAA TCCGCACGCA TCTGGAATAA GGAAGTGCCA TTCCGCCTGA CCTTAGCGTG
     2881 CGAACAGCAC GCTATTGTTG TATCATTACT CGCATCCATT CTCAGGCTGT CTCGTCTCGT
     2941 CTCCGAGCTC TTCAATGAGG AGTACGGCCA GCCTCGCAGA GCAGGATTCC CGTTGAGCAC
     3001 CGCCAGGTGC GAATAAGGGA CAGTGAAGAA GGAACACCCG CTCGCGGGTG GGCCTACTTC
     3061 ACCTATCCTG CCCGGCTGAC GCCGTTGGAT ACACCAAGGA AAGTCTACAC GAACCCTTTG
     3121 GCAAAATCCT GTATATCGTG CGAAAAAGGA TGGATATACC GAAAAAATCG CTATAATGAC
     3181 CCCGAAGCAG GGTTATGCAG CGGAAAAGTC GTTGGGATTG TCCTGACCGA AGCGGGACAG
     3241 GTCCACGAGC AGGCAATGCT TGTTGGGCAT GGTGAGGTGG ATGTCTTTCA CTTCCGGCAC
     3301 GCAGCCGAGG ACTTTTTGCG CCATATCGTA AAGTGTGTGC TGAACGGATT CGCTTTCGTG
     3361 TTCAGCGAAA GAGGCGAGAA GGAGATTCCA AGCTTATTCA ACATAGTTCC CTTCAAGAGC
     3421 GATACAACGA TTATAACGAC CTTCCAATTT TTTGATACCA TTTTGGTAGT ACTCCTTCGG
     3481 TTTTGCCTCA AAATAGGCCT CAGTTTCGGC GATCACCTCT TCATTGCAGC CAAATTTTTT
     3541 CCCTGCGAGC ATCCTTTTGA GGTCTGAGAA CAAGAAAAAG TCGCTGGGGG CCAGATCTGG
     3601 AGAATACGGC GGGTGGGGAA GCAATTCGAA GCCCAATTCA TGAATTTTTG CCATCGTTCT
     3661 CAATGACTTG TGGCACGGTG CGTTGTCTTG GTGGAACAAC ACTTTTTTCT TCTTCATGTG
     3721 GGGCCGTTTT GCCGCGATTT CGACCTTCAA ACGCTCCAAT AACGCCATAT AATAGTCACT
     3781 GTTGATGGTT TTTCCCTTCT CAAGATAATC GATAAAAATT ATTCCATGCG CATCCCAAAA
     3841 AACAGAGGCC ATTACTTTGC CAGCGGACTT TTGAGTCTTT CCACGCTTCG GAGACGGTTC
     3901 ACCGGTCGCT GTCCACTCAG CCGACTGTCG ATTGGACTCA GGAGTGTAGT GATGGAGCCA
     3961 TGTTTCATCC ATTGTCACAT ATCGACGGAA AAACTCGGGT GTATTACGAG TTAACAGCTG
     4021 CAAACACCGC TTAGAATCAT CAACACGTCG TTGTTTTTGG TCAAATGTGA GCTCGCGCGG
     4081 CACCCATTTC GCACAGAGCT TCCGCATATC CAAATATTGA TGAATGATAT GACCAACACG
     4141 TTCCTTTGAT ATCTTTAAGG CCTCTGCTAT CTCGATCAAC TTCATTTTAC GGTCATTCAA
     4201 AATCATTTTG TGGATTTTTT TGATGTTTTC GTCGGTAACC ACCTCTTTCG GGCGTCCACT
     4261 GCGTTCACCG TCCTCCGTGC TCATTTCACC ACGCTTGAAT TTTGCATACC AATCAATTAT
     4321 TGTTGATTTC CCTGGGGCAG AGTCCGGAAA CTCATTATCA AGCCAAGTTT TTGCTTCCAC
     4381 TGTATTTTTT CCCTTCAGAA AACAGTATTT TATCAAAACA CGAAATTCCT TTTTTTCCAT
     4441 TAGTATTCTC TCCTTAATAA ATTATTTCGT TAATGTTTTC ATTATAAAAC AAAGGCGATT
     4501 ATTAGTAAAG GTCAGCTTTT TAAGAGTTGT TTAGTTTGTG ACCTCTCCTT AACCTCATTC
     4561 TTCTATACAT AAAAGAGAGA ACCGACTGGT TCTCTCTTGA TGTTCTAACA GGTTGGATGA
     4621 TAAGTCCCCG GTCTAGGGTC ACGCGTAGGA CGCGTCGAGT AGGGTATCAG AGGACAAGGG
     4681 AGTGGCGTAT GTCCAAATAT CTGACGCCCG TTCCGCAGCC ACACGCCGTG TGAAGCTGGT
     4741 TTTATGCCGC TTTCCGCCAA AGGAAGCCAA CCAAACGCGA GAGGCAGTTT TCCGCGGGCA
     4801 ACCTGTCCGC AGGAAAACCG CCCTTTTTTC TTTTTTTGTC CGAATCATGG CGTCAATTGT
     4861 GGTATCATAA AGGCAGAAAC CATTGGACGG GATGGAGGAG CGGC
//
