# Supplementary material for: A scalable transposon mutagenesis system for non-model bacteria
Source: bioRxiv preprint, doi:10.64898/2025.12.22.696024, version 1 (2025-12-23)
Supplement: Plasmid sequences [file 696024_file12.zip › Plasmid sequences/Transposon plasmid destination vectors/pGLU_128.gb]

LOCUS       pGLU_128                6074 bp ds-DNA     circular     11-MAY-2024
DEFINITION  .
FEATURES             Location/Qualifiers
     miscellaneous   16..55
                     /label="UNSX"
                     /ApEinfo_revcolor="#9eafd2"
                     /ApEinfo_fwdcolor="#9eafd2"
     prokaryote p... 56..87
                     /label="L2U8H11"
                     /ApEinfo_revcolor="#75c6a9"
                     /ApEinfo_fwdcolor="#75c6a9"
     primer_bind     complement(144..160)
                     /label="M13 rev"
                     /ApEinfo_revcolor="#c7b0e3"
                     /ApEinfo_fwdcolor="#c7b0e3"
     ORI             350..738
                     /label="R6K ORI"
                     /ApEinfo_revcolor="#f58a5e"
                     /ApEinfo_fwdcolor="#f58a5e"
     CDS             complement(995..1855)
                     /label="AmpR"
                     /ApEinfo_revcolor="#f58a5e"
                     /ApEinfo_fwdcolor="#f58a5e"
     promoter        complement(1856..1960)
                     /label="Pamp"
                     /ApEinfo_revcolor="#faac61"
                     /ApEinfo_fwdcolor="#faac61"
     primer_bind     2074..2090
                     /label="M13 fwd"
                     /ApEinfo_revcolor="#d59687"
                     /ApEinfo_fwdcolor="#d59687"
     prokaryote t... 2143..2172
                     /label="L2U5H11"
                     /ApEinfo_revcolor="#f8d3a9"
                     /ApEinfo_fwdcolor="#f8d3a9"
     miscellaneous   2173..2212
                     /label="UNS1"
                     /ApEinfo_revcolor="#9eafd2"
                     /ApEinfo_fwdcolor="#9eafd2"
     miscellaneous   complement(2232..2477)
                     /label="oriT"
                     /ApEinfo_revcolor="#84b0dc"
                     /ApEinfo_fwdcolor="#84b0dc"
     prokaryote t... complement(2478..2658)
                     /label="TAmarelleT9"
                     /ApEinfo_revcolor="#f58a5e"
                     /ApEinfo_fwdcolor="#f58a5e"
     CDS             complement(2663..4093)
                     /label="Tn5_TnpA"
                     /ApEinfo_revcolor="#f58a5e"
                     /ApEinfo_fwdcolor="#f58a5e"
     prokaryote p... 4106..4235
                     /label="BBa_J72163 GlpT Promoter"
                     /ApEinfo_revcolor="#75c6a9"
                     /ApEinfo_fwdcolor="#75c6a9"
     RBS             4236..4271
                     /label="sfGFP Ribosome Binding Site"
                     /ApEinfo_revcolor="#b7e6d7"
                     /ApEinfo_fwdcolor="#b7e6d7"
     CDS             4272..4970
                     /label="mScarlet-I"
                     /ApEinfo_revcolor="#ffef86"
                     /ApEinfo_fwdcolor="#ffef86"
     prokaryote t... 4971..5060
                     /label="ECK120029600"
                     /ApEinfo_revcolor="#f8d3a9"
                     /ApEinfo_fwdcolor="#f8d3a9"
     CDS             5074..5889
                     /label="aph(3')-I EZ-Tn5"
                     /ApEinfo_revcolor="#ffef86"
                     /ApEinfo_fwdcolor="#ffef86"
     prokaryote t... 5894..6051
                     /label="TAmarelleT1"
                     /ApEinfo_revcolor="#f58a5e"
                     /ApEinfo_fwdcolor="#f58a5e"
     miscellaneous   6052..6070
                     /label="Tn5_RE"
                     /ApEinfo_revcolor="#faac61"
                     /ApEinfo_fwdcolor="#faac61"
ORIGIN
        1 AGCATGAAGA GCACCCCAGG ATACATAGAT TACCACAACT CCGAGCCCTT CCACCTAGCG
       61 TGCTAACCAC GCACGCTATT GTTGTATAGG CTAGGTGGAG GCTCAGTGAT GATAAGTCTG
      121 CGATGGTGGA TGCATGTGTC ATGGTCATAG CTGTTTCCTG TGTGAAATTG TTATCCGCTC
      181 AGAGGGCACA ATCCTATTCC GCGCTATCCG ACAATCTCCA AGACATTAGG TGGAGTTCAG
      241 TTCGGCGTAT GGCATATGTC GCTGGAAAGA ACATGTGAGC AAAAGGCCAG CAAAAGGCCA
      301 GGAACCGTAA AAAGGCCGCG TTGCTGGCGT TACAGCTGGG CGCGCCCCAT GTCAGCCGTT
      361 AAGTGTTCCT GTGTCACTCA AAATTGCTTT GAGAGGCTCT AAGGGCTTCT CAGTGCGTTA
      421 CATCCCTGGC TTGTTGTCCA CAACCGTTAA ACCTTAAAGG CTTTAAAAGC CTTATATATT
      481 CTTTTTTTTC TTATAAAACT TAAAACCTTA GAGGCTATTT AAGTTGCTGA TTTATATTAA
      541 TTTTATTGTT CAAACATGAG AGCTTAGTAC GTGAAACATG AGAGCTTAGT ACGTTAGCCA
      601 TGAGAGCTTA GTACGTTAGC CATGAGGGTT TAGTTCGTTA AACATGAGAG CTTAGTACGT
      661 TAAACATGAG AGCTTAGTAC GTGAAACATG AGAGCTTAGT ACGTACTATC AACAGGTTGA
      721 ACTGCTGATC TTCAGATCGG CGCGCCGGCC GGCCGAAGAT CCTTTGATCT TTTCTACGGG
      781 GTCTGACGCT CTATTCAACA AAGCCGCCGT CCCGTCAAGT CAGCGTAAAT GGGTAGGGGG
      841 CTTCAAATCG TCCTCGTGAT ACCAATTCGG AGCCTGCTTT TTTGTACAAA CTTGTTGATA
      901 ATGGCAATTC AAGGATCTTC ACCTAGATCC TTTTAAATTA AAAATGAAGT TTTAAATCAA
      961 TCTAAAGTAT ATATGAGTAA ACTTGGTCTG ACAGTTACCA ATGCTTAATC AGTGAGGCAC
     1021 CTATCTCAGC GATCTGTCTA TTTCGTTCAT CCATAGTTGC CTGACTCCCC GTCGTGTAGA
     1081 TAACTACGAT ACGGGAGGGC TTACCATCTG GCCCCAGTGC TGCAATGATA CCGCGAGAGC
     1141 CACGCTCACC GGCTCCAGAT TTATCAGCAA TAAACCAGCC AGCCGGAAGG GCCGAGCGCA
     1201 GAAGTGGTCC TGCAACTTTA TCCGCCTCCA TCCAGTCTAT TAATTGTTGC CGGGAAGCTA
     1261 GAGTAAGTAG TTCGCCAGTT AATAGTTTGC GCAACGTTGT TGCCATTGCT ACAGGCATCG
     1321 TGGTGTCACG CTCGTCGTTT GGTATGGCTT CATTCAGCTC CGGTTCCCAA CGATCAAGGC
     1381 GAGTTACATG ATCCCCCATG TTGTGCAAAA AAGCGGTTAG CTCCTTCGGT CCTCCGATCG
     1441 TTGTCAGAAG TAAGTTGGCC GCAGTGTTAT CACTCATGGT TATGGCAGCA CTGCATAATT
     1501 CTCTTACTGT CATGCCATCC GTAAGATGCT TTTCTGTGAC TGGTGAGTAC TCAACCAAGT
     1561 CATTCTGAGA ATAGTGTATG CGGCGACCGA GTTGCTCTTG CCCGGCGTCA ATACGGGATA
     1621 ATACCGCGCC ACATAGCAGA ACTTTAAAAG TGCTCATCAT TGGAAAACGT TCTTCGGGGC
     1681 GAAAACTCTC AAGGATCTTA CCGCTGTTGA GATCCAGTTC GATGTAACCC ACTCGTGCAC
     1741 CCAACTGATC TTCAGCATCT TTTACTTTCA CCAGCGTTTC TGGGTGAGCA AAAACAGGAA
     1801 GGCAAAATGC CGCAAAAAAG GGAATAAGGG CGACACGGAA ATGTTGAATA CTCATACTCT
     1861 TCCTTTTTCA ATATTATTGA AGCATTTATC AGGGTTATTG TCTCATGAGC GGATACATAT
     1921 TTGAATGTAT TTAGAAAAAT AAACAAATAG GGGTTCCGCG CACATTTCCC CGAAAAGTGC
     1981 CAGATACCTG AAACAAAACC CATCGTACGG CCAAGGAAGT CTCCAATAAC TGTGATCCAC
     2041 CACAAGCGCC AGGGTTTTCC CAGTCACGAC GTTGTAAAAC GACGGCCAGT CATGCATAAT
     2101 CCGCACGCAT CTGGAATAAG GAAGTGCCAT TCCGCCTGAC CTTAGCGTGC GAACAGCACG
     2161 CTATTGTTGT ATCATTACTC GCATCCATTC TCAGGCTGTC TCGTCTCGTC TCCGAGCTCT
     2221 TCAATGAGGA GTACGGCCAG CCTCGCAGAG CAGGATTCCC GTTGAGCACC GCCAGGTGCG
     2281 AATAAGGGAC AGTGAAGAAG GAACACCCGC TCGCGGGTGG GCCTACTTCA CCTATCCTGC
     2341 CCGGCTGACG CCGTTGGATA CACCAAGGAA AGTCTACACG AACCCTTTGG CAAAATCCTG
     2401 TATATCGTGC GAAAAAGGAT GGATATACCG AAAAAATCGC TATAATGACC CCGAAGCAGG
     2461 GTTATGCAGC GGAAAAGTCG TTGGGATTGT CCTGACCGAA GCGGGACAGG TCCACGAGCA
     2521 GGCAATGCTT GTTGGGCATG GTGAGGTGGA TGTCTTTCAC TTCCGGCACG CAGCCGAGGA
     2581 CTTTTTGCGC CATATCGTAA AGTGTGTGCT GAACGGATTC GCTTTCGTGT TCAGCGAAAG
     2641 AGGCGAGAAG GAGATTCCAA GCTTAGATTT TAATGCCCTG CGCCATCAGG TCTTTCGCGG
     2701 CCAGAAAGCC ATCCAGTTTG CTTTGCAGCG CTTCCCAACC TTCCCACAGC GCACCCCAGC
     2761 TCGCAATGCC GGTACGTTTG CTATCCATAA AGCCGCCCAG ACGCGCAATC GCCATATACG
     2821 CCCATTGCAG GCTGCCCGCT TTTTCTTTGC GTTTGCGTTT GCCTTTATCC AGATAGCCCA
     2881 GCAGTTGGCA TTCATCCGGG GTCAGCACGG TTTCCGCGCT CTGGCTTTCA ACGTGTTCCG
     2941 CTTCTTTCAG CAGGCCCTGC GCACGCAGTG CTTGCGGCGG AGTAAAAGAT TCACGCAGTT
     3001 GCAGCAGACG CACCGCCACA AAGCTCAGAA TGCTCACCAT ACGTTCCAGG TTATCCGGTT
     3061 CTTCCATACG CTGACGTTCC GCACCCGCAC CCGTTTTCCA CGCTTTGTGA AATTCTTCAA
     3121 TGCGCCAACG ATGGGTATAA ATATCAATCA CACGCAGCGC TTGGGCCAGA CTTTCCACCG
     3181 GCTCGCTGGT CAGCAGCAGC CATTTCAGCG GGGTTTCGCC TTTCGGCGGA TTAATTTCTT
     3241 CGGCCAGCAC CGCGTTCAGG GTAATGTTGC CCTGTTTCAG GGTAATACGG CCGCTACGCA
     3301 GGCTCAGGCT CGCTTTACGC GCCGGACGGT TTTTACGTTT GCCACGTTTA TCCACCACGC
     3361 CTTTCTGCGG AATGCTAATC TGATAGCCGC CCAGTTCCGG CTGGTTTTTC AGGTGATCAT
     3421 ACAGATACAG GCCGCTTTCC ACATCTTTAC GCGGATGTTT GCTACGCACC ACAAAACGTT
     3481 CGTTATGGGC CAGTTTATCT TGCAGATACG CATGAATATC CGCTTCACGA TCGCACACCG
     3541 CAATCACGTT GCTCATCATG CTGCCCATTC TCAGACGCGA AGTTGCAGCA GCGGCCAGCC
     3601 ATTTGCCGCT TTCTTTTTCA TCCGCATCCG CCGGATCATC CGGACGCATC CACCATTCTT
     3661 GATGCAGCAG GCCCACGGTA CGAAAGGTGG TCGCTTCCAG CAGCAGCACG CTATGCACCC
     3721 ACCAACCACG GCTTTTATCC TGAATGCTAC CCAGTTTGCC CAGTTCTTCC GCCACCTGAT
     3781 GACGATAGCT CAGAGAGGTG GTATCTTCAA TTGCCAGCAG TTCCGGAAAT TCCTGGGCCA
     3841 GTTTCACGGT CTGCATGGCA CCCGCTTTAC GAATCGCTTC CGCGCTCACG TTCGGATTAC
     3901 GAATAAAACG ATACGCGCCT TCCTGCATGG CTTTGCTGCC TTCGCTGCTA ATGGTAATGC
     3961 TTTTGCCGCT ATATTTGGCC AGTTGCGCCG CAACATTCAC CAGACGCGCG GTACGACGCG
     4021 GATCACCCAG CGCAGCACTA GAAAACACGC TTTTCGCCCA ATCCGCCGCA CGATGCAGTG
     4081 CACTGGTAAT CATTGAGACC CAGTCGAAAG TGAAACGTGA TTTCATGCGT CATTTTGAAC
     4141 ATTTTGTAAA TCTTATTTAA TAATGTGTGC GGCAATTCAC ATTTAATTTA TGAATGTTTT
     4201 CTTAACATCG CGGCAACTCA AGAAACGGCA GGTTCGGATC TTAGCTACTA GAGAAAGAGG
     4261 AGAAATACTA GATGGTGAGT AAGGGTGAAG CCGTGATTAA AGAGTTCATG CGCTTCAAAG
     4321 TGCATATGGA GGGCTCAATG AACGGCCATG AATTTGAAAT TGAAGGTGAA GGAGAAGGCC
     4381 GTCCGTATGA GGGCACCCAG ACCGCCAAAC TGAAAGTCAC AAAGGGTGGC CCGCTGCCGT
     4441 TTTCGTGGGA TATTTTATCC CCTCAATTCA TGTACGGCAG CCGGGCGTTT ATTAAACACC
     4501 CGGCGGATAT CCCGGATTAC TATAAGCAAT CTTTTCCAGA AGGCTTTAAA TGGGAGCGCG
     4561 TGATGAATTT TGAAGACGGA GGTGCTGTTA CCGTGACCCA GGACACGAGC TTAGAAGACG
     4621 GTACCTTGAT CTATAAGGTA AAGCTGCGTG GTACCAATTT CCCGCCGGAT GGGCCAGTTA
     4681 TGCAGAAAAA GACTATGGGC TGGGAAGCAT CGACGGAGCG TCTTTACCCC GAAGACGGCG
     4741 TCCTGAAAGG CGATATTAAA ATGGCCCTGC GACTGAAAGA CGGCGGTCGC TACCTTGCAG
     4801 ATTTCAAAAC AACGTATAAA GCGAAAAAAC CTGTGCAGAT GCCCGGGGCG TACAACGTTG
     4861 ATCGCAAACT AGATATCACT TCACACAACG AAGATTACAC GGTAGTCGAA CAGTATGAAC
     4921 GTAGCGAGGG GCGCCATAGC ACCGGAGGCA TGGATGAACT CTATAAATAA TTCAGCCAAA
     4981 AAACTTAAGA CCGCCGGTCT TGTCCACTAC CTTGCAGTAA TGCGGTGGAC AGGATCGGCG
     5041 GTTTTCTTTT CTCTTCTCAA GACTGGGTCT CAAATGAGCC ATATTCAACG GGAAACGTCT
     5101 TGCTCGAGGC CGCGATTAAA TTCCAACATG GATGCTGATT TATATGGGTA TAAATGGGCT
     5161 CGCGATAATG TCGGGCAATC AGGTGCGACA ATCTATCGAT TGTATGGGAA GCCCGATGCG
     5221 CCAGAGTTGT TTCTGAAACA TGGCAAAGGT AGCGTTGCCA ATGATGTTAC AGATGAGATG
     5281 GTCAGACTAA ACTGGCTGAC GGAATTTATG CCTCTTCCGA CCATCAAGCA TTTTATCCGT
     5341 ACTCCTGATG ATGCATGGTT ACTCACCACT GCGATCCCCG GAAAAACAGC ATTCCAGGTA
     5401 TTAGAAGAAT ATCCTGATTC AGGTGAAAAT ATTGTTGATG CGCTGGCAGT GTTCCTGCGC
     5461 CGGTTGCATT CGATTCCTGT TTGTAATTGT CCTTTTAACA GCGATCGCGT ATTTCGTCTC
     5521 GCTCAGGCGC AATCACGAAT GAATAACGGT TTGGTTGATG CGAGTGATTT TGATGACGAG
     5581 CGTAATGGCT GGCCTGTTGA ACAAGTCTGG AAAGAAATGC ATAAACTTTT GCCATTCTCA
     5641 CCGGATTCAG TCGTCACTCA TGGTGATTTC TCACTTGATA ACCTTATTTT TGACGAGGGG
     5701 AAATTAATAG GTTGTATTGA TGTTGGACGA GTCGGAATCG CAGACCGATA CCAGGATCTT
     5761 GCCATCCTAT GGAACTGCCT CGGTGAGTTT TCTCCTTCAT TACAGAAACG GCTTTTTCAA
     5821 AAATATGGTA TTGATAATCC TGATATGAAT AAATTGCAGT TTCATTTGAT GCTCGATGAG
     5881 TTTTTCTAAG CTTGAGCGCA TGCTCGAGTA CTTCGCCTGG ACCATGCTCG CCGTCGTCTT
     5941 CGGCTTCCTC CTCTTCGTCA ACCTCGCCTA CGTCCCCCTC GGCCACTGGG CCGAGGCCTT
     6001 CGCCGGCTTC TTCAAATTTT CAGGGCTGCC GCACCCCATC GACTGGGGGC TAGATGTGTA
     6061 TAAGAGACAG CGCT
//
