# Supplementary material for: A scalable transposon mutagenesis system for non-model bacteria
Source: bioRxiv preprint, doi:10.64898/2025.12.22.696024, version 1 (2025-12-23)
Supplement: Plasmid sequences [file 696024_file12.zip › Plasmid sequences/Transposon plasmid destination vectors/pGLU_129.gb]

LOCUS       pGLU_129                5792 bp ds-DNA     circular     11-MAY-2024
DEFINITION  .
FEATURES             Location/Qualifiers
     miscellaneous   16..55
                     /label="UNSX"
                     /ApEinfo_revcolor="#9eafd2"
                     /ApEinfo_fwdcolor="#9eafd2"
     prokaryote p... 56..87
                     /label="L2U8H11"
                     /ApEinfo_revcolor="#75c6a9"
                     /ApEinfo_fwdcolor="#75c6a9"
     primer_bind     complement(144..160)
                     /label="M13 rev"
                     /ApEinfo_revcolor="#c7b0e3"
                     /ApEinfo_fwdcolor="#c7b0e3"
     ORI             350..738
                     /label="R6K ORI"
                     /ApEinfo_revcolor="#f58a5e"
                     /ApEinfo_fwdcolor="#f58a5e"
     CDS             complement(995..1855)
                     /label="AmpR"
                     /ApEinfo_revcolor="#f58a5e"
                     /ApEinfo_fwdcolor="#f58a5e"
     promoter        complement(1856..1960)
                     /label="Pamp"
                     /ApEinfo_revcolor="#faac61"
                     /ApEinfo_fwdcolor="#faac61"
     primer_bind     2074..2090
                     /label="M13 fwd"
                     /ApEinfo_revcolor="#d59687"
                     /ApEinfo_fwdcolor="#d59687"
     prokaryote t... 2143..2172
                     /label="L2U5H11"
                     /ApEinfo_revcolor="#f8d3a9"
                     /ApEinfo_fwdcolor="#f8d3a9"
     miscellaneous   2173..2212
                     /label="UNS1"
                     /ApEinfo_revcolor="#9eafd2"
                     /ApEinfo_fwdcolor="#9eafd2"
     miscellaneous   complement(2232..2477)
                     /label="oriT"
                     /ApEinfo_revcolor="#84b0dc"
                     /ApEinfo_fwdcolor="#84b0dc"
     prokaryote t... complement(2478..2658)
                     /label="TAmarelleT9"
                     /ApEinfo_revcolor="#f58a5e"
                     /ApEinfo_fwdcolor="#f58a5e"
     CDS             complement(2663..4093)
                     /label="Tn5_TnpA"
                     /ApEinfo_revcolor="#f58a5e"
                     /ApEinfo_fwdcolor="#f58a5e"
     prokaryote p... 4106..4235
                     /label="BBa_J72163 GlpT Promoter"
                     /ApEinfo_revcolor="#75c6a9"
                     /ApEinfo_fwdcolor="#75c6a9"
     RBS             4236..4271
                     /label="sfGFP Ribosome Binding Site"
                     /ApEinfo_revcolor="#b7e6d7"
                     /ApEinfo_fwdcolor="#b7e6d7"
     CDS             4272..4970
                     /label="mScarlet-I"
                     /ApEinfo_revcolor="#ffef86"
                     /ApEinfo_fwdcolor="#ffef86"
     prokaryote t... 4971..5060
                     /label="ECK120029600"
                     /ApEinfo_revcolor="#f8d3a9"
                     /ApEinfo_fwdcolor="#f8d3a9"
     CDS             5074..5607
                     /label="aac(3)-Ia"
                     /ApEinfo_revcolor="#ffef86"
                     /ApEinfo_fwdcolor="#ffef86"
     prokaryote t... 5612..5769
                     /label="TAmarelleT1"
                     /ApEinfo_revcolor="#f58a5e"
                     /ApEinfo_fwdcolor="#f58a5e"
     miscellaneous   5770..5788
                     /label="Tn5_RE"
                     /ApEinfo_revcolor="#faac61"
                     /ApEinfo_fwdcolor="#faac61"
     miscellaneous   complement(5770..5788)
                     /label="Tn5_LE"
                     /ApEinfo_revcolor="#faac61"
                     /ApEinfo_fwdcolor="#faac61"
ORIGIN
        1 AGCATGAAGA GCACCCCAGG ATACATAGAT TACCACAACT CCGAGCCCTT CCACCTAGCG
       61 TGCTAACCAC GCACGCTATT GTTGTATAGG CTAGGTGGAG GCTCAGTGAT GATAAGTCTG
      121 CGATGGTGGA TGCATGTGTC ATGGTCATAG CTGTTTCCTG TGTGAAATTG TTATCCGCTC
      181 AGAGGGCACA ATCCTATTCC GCGCTATCCG ACAATCTCCA AGACATTAGG TGGAGTTCAG
      241 TTCGGCGTAT GGCATATGTC GCTGGAAAGA ACATGTGAGC AAAAGGCCAG CAAAAGGCCA
      301 GGAACCGTAA AAAGGCCGCG TTGCTGGCGT TACAGCTGGG CGCGCCCCAT GTCAGCCGTT
      361 AAGTGTTCCT GTGTCACTCA AAATTGCTTT GAGAGGCTCT AAGGGCTTCT CAGTGCGTTA
      421 CATCCCTGGC TTGTTGTCCA CAACCGTTAA ACCTTAAAGG CTTTAAAAGC CTTATATATT
      481 CTTTTTTTTC TTATAAAACT TAAAACCTTA GAGGCTATTT AAGTTGCTGA TTTATATTAA
      541 TTTTATTGTT CAAACATGAG AGCTTAGTAC GTGAAACATG AGAGCTTAGT ACGTTAGCCA
      601 TGAGAGCTTA GTACGTTAGC CATGAGGGTT TAGTTCGTTA AACATGAGAG CTTAGTACGT
      661 TAAACATGAG AGCTTAGTAC GTGAAACATG AGAGCTTAGT ACGTACTATC AACAGGTTGA
      721 ACTGCTGATC TTCAGATCGG CGCGCCGGCC GGCCGAAGAT CCTTTGATCT TTTCTACGGG
      781 GTCTGACGCT CTATTCAACA AAGCCGCCGT CCCGTCAAGT CAGCGTAAAT GGGTAGGGGG
      841 CTTCAAATCG TCCTCGTGAT ACCAATTCGG AGCCTGCTTT TTTGTACAAA CTTGTTGATA
      901 ATGGCAATTC AAGGATCTTC ACCTAGATCC TTTTAAATTA AAAATGAAGT TTTAAATCAA
      961 TCTAAAGTAT ATATGAGTAA ACTTGGTCTG ACAGTTACCA ATGCTTAATC AGTGAGGCAC
     1021 CTATCTCAGC GATCTGTCTA TTTCGTTCAT CCATAGTTGC CTGACTCCCC GTCGTGTAGA
     1081 TAACTACGAT ACGGGAGGGC TTACCATCTG GCCCCAGTGC TGCAATGATA CCGCGAGAGC
     1141 CACGCTCACC GGCTCCAGAT TTATCAGCAA TAAACCAGCC AGCCGGAAGG GCCGAGCGCA
     1201 GAAGTGGTCC TGCAACTTTA TCCGCCTCCA TCCAGTCTAT TAATTGTTGC CGGGAAGCTA
     1261 GAGTAAGTAG TTCGCCAGTT AATAGTTTGC GCAACGTTGT TGCCATTGCT ACAGGCATCG
     1321 TGGTGTCACG CTCGTCGTTT GGTATGGCTT CATTCAGCTC CGGTTCCCAA CGATCAAGGC
     1381 GAGTTACATG ATCCCCCATG TTGTGCAAAA AAGCGGTTAG CTCCTTCGGT CCTCCGATCG
     1441 TTGTCAGAAG TAAGTTGGCC GCAGTGTTAT CACTCATGGT TATGGCAGCA CTGCATAATT
     1501 CTCTTACTGT CATGCCATCC GTAAGATGCT TTTCTGTGAC TGGTGAGTAC TCAACCAAGT
     1561 CATTCTGAGA ATAGTGTATG CGGCGACCGA GTTGCTCTTG CCCGGCGTCA ATACGGGATA
     1621 ATACCGCGCC ACATAGCAGA ACTTTAAAAG TGCTCATCAT TGGAAAACGT TCTTCGGGGC
     1681 GAAAACTCTC AAGGATCTTA CCGCTGTTGA GATCCAGTTC GATGTAACCC ACTCGTGCAC
     1741 CCAACTGATC TTCAGCATCT TTTACTTTCA CCAGCGTTTC TGGGTGAGCA AAAACAGGAA
     1801 GGCAAAATGC CGCAAAAAAG GGAATAAGGG CGACACGGAA ATGTTGAATA CTCATACTCT
     1861 TCCTTTTTCA ATATTATTGA AGCATTTATC AGGGTTATTG TCTCATGAGC GGATACATAT
     1921 TTGAATGTAT TTAGAAAAAT AAACAAATAG GGGTTCCGCG CACATTTCCC CGAAAAGTGC
     1981 CAGATACCTG AAACAAAACC CATCGTACGG CCAAGGAAGT CTCCAATAAC TGTGATCCAC
     2041 CACAAGCGCC AGGGTTTTCC CAGTCACGAC GTTGTAAAAC GACGGCCAGT CATGCATAAT
     2101 CCGCACGCAT CTGGAATAAG GAAGTGCCAT TCCGCCTGAC CTTAGCGTGC GAACAGCACG
     2161 CTATTGTTGT ATCATTACTC GCATCCATTC TCAGGCTGTC TCGTCTCGTC TCCGAGCTCT
     2221 TCAATGAGGA GTACGGCCAG CCTCGCAGAG CAGGATTCCC GTTGAGCACC GCCAGGTGCG
     2281 AATAAGGGAC AGTGAAGAAG GAACACCCGC TCGCGGGTGG GCCTACTTCA CCTATCCTGC
     2341 CCGGCTGACG CCGTTGGATA CACCAAGGAA AGTCTACACG AACCCTTTGG CAAAATCCTG
     2401 TATATCGTGC GAAAAAGGAT GGATATACCG AAAAAATCGC TATAATGACC CCGAAGCAGG
     2461 GTTATGCAGC GGAAAAGTCG TTGGGATTGT CCTGACCGAA GCGGGACAGG TCCACGAGCA
     2521 GGCAATGCTT GTTGGGCATG GTGAGGTGGA TGTCTTTCAC TTCCGGCACG CAGCCGAGGA
     2581 CTTTTTGCGC CATATCGTAA AGTGTGTGCT GAACGGATTC GCTTTCGTGT TCAGCGAAAG
     2641 AGGCGAGAAG GAGATTCCAA GCTTAGATTT TAATGCCCTG CGCCATCAGG TCTTTCGCGG
     2701 CCAGAAAGCC ATCCAGTTTG CTTTGCAGCG CTTCCCAACC TTCCCACAGC GCACCCCAGC
     2761 TCGCAATGCC GGTACGTTTG CTATCCATAA AGCCGCCCAG ACGCGCAATC GCCATATACG
     2821 CCCATTGCAG GCTGCCCGCT TTTTCTTTGC GTTTGCGTTT GCCTTTATCC AGATAGCCCA
     2881 GCAGTTGGCA TTCATCCGGG GTCAGCACGG TTTCCGCGCT CTGGCTTTCA ACGTGTTCCG
     2941 CTTCTTTCAG CAGGCCCTGC GCACGCAGTG CTTGCGGCGG AGTAAAAGAT TCACGCAGTT
     3001 GCAGCAGACG CACCGCCACA AAGCTCAGAA TGCTCACCAT ACGTTCCAGG TTATCCGGTT
     3061 CTTCCATACG CTGACGTTCC GCACCCGCAC CCGTTTTCCA CGCTTTGTGA AATTCTTCAA
     3121 TGCGCCAACG ATGGGTATAA ATATCAATCA CACGCAGCGC TTGGGCCAGA CTTTCCACCG
     3181 GCTCGCTGGT CAGCAGCAGC CATTTCAGCG GGGTTTCGCC TTTCGGCGGA TTAATTTCTT
     3241 CGGCCAGCAC CGCGTTCAGG GTAATGTTGC CCTGTTTCAG GGTAATACGG CCGCTACGCA
     3301 GGCTCAGGCT CGCTTTACGC GCCGGACGGT TTTTACGTTT GCCACGTTTA TCCACCACGC
     3361 CTTTCTGCGG AATGCTAATC TGATAGCCGC CCAGTTCCGG CTGGTTTTTC AGGTGATCAT
     3421 ACAGATACAG GCCGCTTTCC ACATCTTTAC GCGGATGTTT GCTACGCACC ACAAAACGTT
     3481 CGTTATGGGC CAGTTTATCT TGCAGATACG CATGAATATC CGCTTCACGA TCGCACACCG
     3541 CAATCACGTT GCTCATCATG CTGCCCATTC TCAGACGCGA AGTTGCAGCA GCGGCCAGCC
     3601 ATTTGCCGCT TTCTTTTTCA TCCGCATCCG CCGGATCATC CGGACGCATC CACCATTCTT
     3661 GATGCAGCAG GCCCACGGTA CGAAAGGTGG TCGCTTCCAG CAGCAGCACG CTATGCACCC
     3721 ACCAACCACG GCTTTTATCC TGAATGCTAC CCAGTTTGCC CAGTTCTTCC GCCACCTGAT
     3781 GACGATAGCT CAGAGAGGTG GTATCTTCAA TTGCCAGCAG TTCCGGAAAT TCCTGGGCCA
     3841 GTTTCACGGT CTGCATGGCA CCCGCTTTAC GAATCGCTTC CGCGCTCACG TTCGGATTAC
     3901 GAATAAAACG ATACGCGCCT TCCTGCATGG CTTTGCTGCC TTCGCTGCTA ATGGTAATGC
     3961 TTTTGCCGCT ATATTTGGCC AGTTGCGCCG CAACATTCAC CAGACGCGCG GTACGACGCG
     4021 GATCACCCAG CGCAGCACTA GAAAACACGC TTTTCGCCCA ATCCGCCGCA CGATGCAGTG
     4081 CACTGGTAAT CATTGAGACC CAGTCGAAAG TGAAACGTGA TTTCATGCGT CATTTTGAAC
     4141 ATTTTGTAAA TCTTATTTAA TAATGTGTGC GGCAATTCAC ATTTAATTTA TGAATGTTTT
     4201 CTTAACATCG CGGCAACTCA AGAAACGGCA GGTTCGGATC TTAGCTACTA GAGAAAGAGG
     4261 AGAAATACTA GATGGTGAGT AAGGGTGAAG CCGTGATTAA AGAGTTCATG CGCTTCAAAG
     4321 TGCATATGGA GGGCTCAATG AACGGCCATG AATTTGAAAT TGAAGGTGAA GGAGAAGGCC
     4381 GTCCGTATGA GGGCACCCAG ACCGCCAAAC TGAAAGTCAC AAAGGGTGGC CCGCTGCCGT
     4441 TTTCGTGGGA TATTTTATCC CCTCAATTCA TGTACGGCAG CCGGGCGTTT ATTAAACACC
     4501 CGGCGGATAT CCCGGATTAC TATAAGCAAT CTTTTCCAGA AGGCTTTAAA TGGGAGCGCG
     4561 TGATGAATTT TGAAGACGGA GGTGCTGTTA CCGTGACCCA GGACACGAGC TTAGAAGACG
     4621 GTACCTTGAT CTATAAGGTA AAGCTGCGTG GTACCAATTT CCCGCCGGAT GGGCCAGTTA
     4681 TGCAGAAAAA GACTATGGGC TGGGAAGCAT CGACGGAGCG TCTTTACCCC GAAGACGGCG
     4741 TCCTGAAAGG CGATATTAAA ATGGCCCTGC GACTGAAAGA CGGCGGTCGC TACCTTGCAG
     4801 ATTTCAAAAC AACGTATAAA GCGAAAAAAC CTGTGCAGAT GCCCGGGGCG TACAACGTTG
     4861 ATCGCAAACT AGATATCACT TCACACAACG AAGATTACAC GGTAGTCGAA CAGTATGAAC
     4921 GTAGCGAGGG GCGCCATAGC ACCGGAGGCA TGGATGAACT CTATAAATAA TTCAGCCAAA
     4981 AAACTTAAGA CCGCCGGTCT TGTCCACTAC CTTGCAGTAA TGCGGTGGAC AGGATCGGCG
     5041 GTTTTCTTTT CTCTTCTCAA GACTGGGTCT CAAATGTTAC GCAGCAGCAA CGATGTTACG
     5101 CAGCAGGGCA GTCGCCCTAA AACAAAGTTA GGTGGCTCAA GTATGGGCAT CATTCGCACA
     5161 TGTAGGCTCG GCCCTGACCA AGTCAAATCC ATGCGGGCTG CTCTTGATCT TTTCGGTCGT
     5221 GAGTTCGGAG ACGTAGCCAC CTACTCCCAA CATCAGCCGG ACTCCGATTA CCTCGGGAAC
     5281 TTGCTCCGTA GTAAGACATT CATCGCGCTT GCTGCCTTCG ACCAAGAAGC GGTTGTTGGC
     5341 GCTCTCGCGG CTTACGTTCT GCCCAAGTTT GAGCAGCCGC GTAGTGAGAT CTATATCTAT
     5401 GATCTCGCAG TCTCCGGAGA GCACCGGAGG CAGGGCATTG CCACCGCGCT CATCAATCTC
     5461 CTCAAGCATG AGGCCAACGC GCTTGGTGCT TATGTGATCT ACGTGCAAGC AGATTACGGT
     5521 GACGATCCCG CAGTGGCTCT CTATACAAAG TTGGGCATAC GGGAAGAAGT GATGCACTTT
     5581 GATATCGACC CAAGTACCGC CACCTAAGCT TGAGCGCATG CTCGAGTACT TCGCCTGGAC
     5641 CATGCTCGCC GTCGTCTTCG GCTTCCTCCT CTTCGTCAAC CTCGCCTACG TCCCCCTCGG
     5701 CCACTGGGCC GAGGCCTTCG CCGGCTTCTT CAAATTTTCA GGGCTGCCGC ACCCCATCGA
     5761 CTGGGGGCTA GATGTGTATA AGAGACAGCG CT
//
