# Supplementary material for: A scalable transposon mutagenesis system for non-model bacteria
Source: bioRxiv preprint, doi:10.64898/2025.12.22.696024, version 1 (2025-12-23)
Supplement: Plasmid sequences [file 696024_file12.zip › Plasmid sequences/Transposon plasmid destination vectors/pGLU_12.gb]

LOCUS       pGLU_12                 5590 bp ds-DNA     circular     19-NOV-2024
DEFINITION  .
FEATURES             Location/Qualifiers
     primer_bind     1..17
                     /label="M13 fwd"
                     /ApEinfo_revcolor="#d59687"
                     /ApEinfo_fwdcolor="#d59687"
     prokaryote t... 70..99
                     /label="L2U5H11"
                     /ApEinfo_revcolor="#f8d3a9"
                     /ApEinfo_fwdcolor="#f8d3a9"
     miscellaneous   100..139
                     /label="UNS1"
                     /ApEinfo_revcolor="#9eafd2"
                     /ApEinfo_fwdcolor="#9eafd2"
     miscellaneous   complement(159..404)
                     /label="oriT"
                     /ApEinfo_revcolor="#84b0dc"
                     /ApEinfo_fwdcolor="#84b0dc"
     prokaryote t... complement(405..585)
                     /label="TAmarelleT9"
                     /ApEinfo_revcolor="#f58a5e"
                     /ApEinfo_fwdcolor="#f58a5e"
     CDS             complement(590..1636)
                     /label="Himar_Tnp"
                     /ApEinfo_revcolor="#f58a5e"
                     /ApEinfo_fwdcolor="#f58a5e"
     prokaryote p... 1649..1778
                     /label="BBa_J72163 GlpT Promoter"
                     /ApEinfo_revcolor="#75c6a9"
                     /ApEinfo_fwdcolor="#75c6a9"
     RBS             1779..1814
                     /label="sfGFP Ribosome Binding Site"
                     /ApEinfo_revcolor="#b7e6d7"
                     /ApEinfo_fwdcolor="#b7e6d7"
     CDS             1815..2513
                     /label="mScarlet-I"
                     /ApEinfo_revcolor="#ffef86"
                     /ApEinfo_fwdcolor="#ffef86"
     prokaryote t... 2514..2603
                     /label="ECK120029600"
                     /ApEinfo_revcolor="#f8d3a9"
                     /ApEinfo_fwdcolor="#f8d3a9"
     misc_feature    2617..3372
                     /label="aad(9)"
                     /ApEinfo_revcolor="#f8d3a9"
                     /ApEinfo_fwdcolor="#f8d3a9"
                     /note="codons changed to allow synthesis"
     prokaryote t... 3377..3483
                     /label="Taad(9)"
                     /ApEinfo_revcolor="#f8d3a9"
                     /ApEinfo_fwdcolor="#f8d3a9"
     miscellaneous   3484..3513
                     /label="Himar_RE"
                     /ApEinfo_revcolor="#faac61"
                     /ApEinfo_fwdcolor="#faac61"
     miscellaneous   complement(3484..3513)
                     /label="Himar_LE"
                     /ApEinfo_revcolor="#faac61"
                     /ApEinfo_fwdcolor="#faac61"
     miscellaneous   3533..3572
                     /label="UNSX"
                     /ApEinfo_revcolor="#9eafd2"
                     /ApEinfo_fwdcolor="#9eafd2"
     prokaryote p... 3573..3604
                     /label="L2U8H11"
                     /ApEinfo_revcolor="#75c6a9"
                     /ApEinfo_fwdcolor="#75c6a9"
     primer_bind     complement(3661..3677)
                     /label="M13 rev"
                     /ApEinfo_revcolor="#c7b0e3"
                     /ApEinfo_fwdcolor="#c7b0e3"
     ORI             3867..4255
                     /label="R6K ORI"
                     /ApEinfo_revcolor="#f58a5e"
                     /ApEinfo_fwdcolor="#f58a5e"
     CDS             complement(4512..5372)
                     /label="AmpR"
                     /ApEinfo_revcolor="#f58a5e"
                     /ApEinfo_fwdcolor="#f58a5e"
     promoter        complement(5373..5477)
                     /label="Pamp"
                     /ApEinfo_revcolor="#faac61"
                     /ApEinfo_fwdcolor="#faac61"
ORIGIN
        1 GTAAAACGAC GGCCAGTCAT GCATAATCCG CACGCATCTG GAATAAGGAA GTGCCATTCC
       61 GCCTGACCTT AGCGTGCGAA CAGCACGCTA TTGTTGTATC ATTACTCGCA TCCATTCTCA
      121 GGCTGTCTCG TCTCGTCTCC GAGCTCTTCA ATGAGGAGTA CGGCCAGCCT CGCAGAGCAG
      181 GATTCCCGTT GAGCACCGCC AGGTGCGAAT AAGGGACAGT GAAGAAGGAA CACCCGCTCG
      241 CGGGTGGGCC TACTTCACCT ATCCTGCCCG GCTGACGCCG TTGGATACAC CAAGGAAAGT
      301 CTACACGAAC CCTTTGGCAA AATCCTGTAT ATCGTGCGAA AAAGGATGGA TATACCGAAA
      361 AAATCGCTAT AATGACCCCG AAGCAGGGTT ATGCAGCGGA AAAGTCGTTG GGATTGTCCT
      421 GACCGAAGCG GGACAGGTCC ACGAGCAGGC AATGCTTGTT GGGCATGGTG AGGTGGATGT
      481 CTTTCACTTC CGGCACGCAG CCGAGGACTT TTTGCGCCAT ATCGTAAAGT GTGTGCTGAA
      541 CGGATTCGCT TTCGTGTTCA GCGAAAGAGG CGAGAAGGAG ATTCCAAGCT TATTCAACAT
      601 AGTTCCCTTC AAGAGCGATA CAACGATTAT AACGACCTTC CAATTTTTTG ATACCATTTT
      661 GGTAGTACTC CTTCGGTTTT GCCTCAAAAT AGGCCTCAGT TTCGGCGATC ACCTCTTCAT
      721 TGCAGCCAAA TTTTTTCCCT GCGAGCATCC TTTTGAGGTC TGAGAACAAG AAAAAGTCGC
      781 TGGGGGCCAG ATCTGGAGAA TACGGCGGGT GGGGAAGCAA TTCGAAGCCC AATTCATGAA
      841 TTTTTGCCAT CGTTCTCAAT GACTTGTGGC ACGGTGCGTT GTCTTGGTGG AACAACACTT
      901 TTTTCTTCTT CATGTGGGGC CGTTTTGCCG CGATTTCGAC CTTCAAACGC TCCAATAACG
      961 CCATATAATA GTCACTGTTG ATGGTTTTTC CCTTCTCAAG ATAATCGATA AAAATTATTC
     1021 CATGCGCATC CCAAAAAACA GAGGCCATTA CTTTGCCAGC GGACTTTTGA GTCTTTCCAC
     1081 GCTTCGGAGA CGGTTCACCG GTCGCTGTCC ACTCAGCCGA CTGTCGATTG GACTCAGGAG
     1141 TGTAGTGATG GAGCCATGTT TCATCCATTG TCACATATCG ACGGAAAAAC TCGGGTGTAT
     1201 TACGAGTTAA CAGCTGCAAA CACCGCTTAG AATCATCAAC ACGTCGTTGT TTTTGGTCAA
     1261 ATGTGAGCTC GCGCGGCACC CATTTCGCAC AGAGCTTCCG CATATCCAAA TATTGATGAA
     1321 TGATATGACC AACACGTTCC TTTGATATCT TTAAGGCCTC TGCTATCTCG ATCAACTTCA
     1381 TTTTACGGTC ATTCAAAATC ATTTTGTGGA TTTTTTTGAT GTTTTCGTCG GTAACCACCT
     1441 CTTTCGGGCG TCCACTGCGT TCACCGTCCT CCGTGCTCAT TTCACCACGC TTGAATTTTG
     1501 CATACCAATC AATTATTGTT GATTTCCCTG GGGCAGAGTC CGGAAACTCA TTATCAAGCC
     1561 AAGTTTTTGC TTCCACTGTA TTTTTTCCCT TCAGAAAACA GTATTTTATC AAAACACGAA
     1621 ATTCCTTTTT TTCCATTGAG ACCCAGTCGA AAGTGAAACG TGATTTCATG CGTCATTTTG
     1681 AACATTTTGT AAATCTTATT TAATAATGTG TGCGGCAATT CACATTTAAT TTATGAATGT
     1741 TTTCTTAACA TCGCGGCAAC TCAAGAAACG GCAGGTTCGG ATCTTAGCTA CTAGAGAAAG
     1801 AGGAGAAATA CTAGATGGTG AGTAAGGGTG AAGCCGTGAT TAAAGAGTTC ATGCGCTTCA
     1861 AAGTGCATAT GGAGGGCTCA ATGAACGGCC ATGAATTTGA AATTGAAGGT GAAGGAGAAG
     1921 GCCGTCCGTA TGAGGGCACC CAGACCGCCA AACTGAAAGT CACAAAGGGT GGCCCGCTGC
     1981 CGTTTTCGTG GGATATTTTA TCCCCTCAAT TCATGTACGG CAGCCGGGCG TTTATTAAAC
     2041 ACCCGGCGGA TATCCCGGAT TACTATAAGC AATCTTTTCC AGAAGGCTTT AAATGGGAGC
     2101 GCGTGATGAA TTTTGAAGAC GGAGGTGCTG TTACCGTGAC CCAGGACACG AGCTTAGAAG
     2161 ACGGTACCTT GATCTATAAG GTAAAGCTGC GTGGTACCAA TTTCCCGCCG GATGGGCCAG
     2221 TTATGCAGAA AAAGACTATG GGCTGGGAAG CATCGACGGA GCGTCTTTAC CCCGAAGACG
     2281 GCGTCCTGAA AGGCGATATT AAAATGGCCC TGCGACTGAA AGACGGCGGT CGCTACCTTG
     2341 CAGATTTCAA AACAACGTAT AAAGCGAAAA AACCTGTGCA GATGCCCGGG GCGTACAACG
     2401 TTGATCGCAA ACTAGATATC ACTTCACACA ACGAAGATTA CACGGTAGTC GAACAGTATG
     2461 AACGTAGCGA GGGGCGCCAT AGCACCGGAG GCATGGATGA ACTCTATAAA TAATTCAGCC
     2521 AAAAAACTTA AGACCGCCGG TCTTGTCCAC TACCTTGCAG TAATGCGGTG GACAGGATCG
     2581 GCGGTTTTCT TTTCTCTTCT CAAGACTGGG TCTCAAATGT TGAATACATA CGAACAAATT
     2641 AATAAAGTGA AAAAAATACT TCGGAAACAT TTAAAAAATA ACCTTATTGG TACTTACATG
     2701 TTTGGATCAG GAGTTGAGAG TGGACTAAAA CCAAATAGTG ATCTTGACTT TTTAGTCGTC
     2761 GTATCTGAAC CATTGACAGA TCAAAGTAAA GAAATACTTA TACAAAAAAT TAGACCTATT
     2821 TCAAAGAAAA TAGGAGATAA AAGCAACTTA CGATATATTG AATTAACAAT TATTATTCAG
     2881 CAAGAAATGG TACCGTGGAA TCATCCTCCC AAACAAGAAT TTATTTATGG AGAATGGTTA
     2941 CAAGAGCTTT ATGAACAAGG ATACATTCCT CAGAAGGAAT TAAATTCAGA TTTAACCATA
     3001 ATGCTTTACC AAGCAAAACG AAAAAATAAA AGAATATACG GAAATTATGA CTTAGAGGAA
     3061 TTACTACCTG ATATTCCATT TTCTGATGTG AGACGCGCCA TTATGGATTC GTCAGAGGAA
     3121 TTAATAGATA ATTATCAGGA TGATGAAACC AACTCTATAT TAACTTTATG CCGTATGATT
     3181 TTAACTATGG ACACGGGTAA AATCATACCA AAAGATATTG CGGGAAATGC AGTGGCTGAA
     3241 TCTTCTCCAT TAGAACATAG GGAGAGAATT TTGTTAGCAG TTCGTAGTTA TCTTGGAGAG
     3301 AATATTGAAT GGACAAACGA GAACGTCAAC CTTACTATAA ATTACTTAAA TAACAGATTA
     3361 AAAAAATTAT AAGCTTAAAA ATTGAAAAAA TGGTGGAAAC ACTTTTTTCA ATTTTTTTGT
     3421 TTTATTATTT AATATTTGGG AAATATTCAT TCTAATTGGT AATCAGATTT TAGAAGTTTA
     3481 AACTAGACCG GGGACTTATC ATCCAACCTG TTACGCTAGC ATGAAGAGCA CCCCAGGATA
     3541 CATAGATTAC CACAACTCCG AGCCCTTCCA CCTAGCGTGC TAACCACGCA CGCTATTGTT
     3601 GTATAGGCTA GGTGGAGGCT CAGTGATGAT AAGTCTGCGA TGGTGGATGC ATGTGTCATG
     3661 GTCATAGCTG TTTCCTGTGT GAAATTGTTA TCCGCTCAGA GGGCACAATC CTATTCCGCG
     3721 CTATCCGACA ATCTCCAAGA CATTAGGTGG AGTTCAGTTC GGCGTATGGC ATATGTCGCT
     3781 GGAAAGAACA TGTGAGCAAA AGGCCAGCAA AAGGCCAGGA ACCGTAAAAA GGCCGCGTTG
     3841 CTGGCGTTAC AGCTGGGCGC GCCCCATGTC AGCCGTTAAG TGTTCCTGTG TCACTCAAAA
     3901 TTGCTTTGAG AGGCTCTAAG GGCTTCTCAG TGCGTTACAT CCCTGGCTTG TTGTCCACAA
     3961 CCGTTAAACC TTAAAGGCTT TAAAAGCCTT ATATATTCTT TTTTTTCTTA TAAAACTTAA
     4021 AACCTTAGAG GCTATTTAAG TTGCTGATTT ATATTAATTT TATTGTTCAA ACATGAGAGC
     4081 TTAGTACGTG AAACATGAGA GCTTAGTACG TTAGCCATGA GAGCTTAGTA CGTTAGCCAT
     4141 GAGGGTTTAG TTCGTTAAAC ATGAGAGCTT AGTACGTTAA ACATGAGAGC TTAGTACGTG
     4201 AAACATGAGA GCTTAGTACG TACTATCAAC AGGTTGAACT GCTGATCTTC AGATCGGCGC
     4261 GCCGGCCGGC CGAAGATCCT TTGATCTTTT CTACGGGGTC TGACGCTCTA TTCAACAAAG
     4321 CCGCCGTCCC GTCAAGTCAG CGTAAATGGG TAGGGGGCTT CAAATCGTCC TCGTGATACC
     4381 AATTCGGAGC CTGCTTTTTT GTACAAACTT GTTGATAATG GCAATTCAAG GATCTTCACC
     4441 TAGATCCTTT TAAATTAAAA ATGAAGTTTT AAATCAATCT AAAGTATATA TGAGTAAACT
     4501 TGGTCTGACA GTTACCAATG CTTAATCAGT GAGGCACCTA TCTCAGCGAT CTGTCTATTT
     4561 CGTTCATCCA TAGTTGCCTG ACTCCCCGTC GTGTAGATAA CTACGATACG GGAGGGCTTA
     4621 CCATCTGGCC CCAGTGCTGC AATGATACCG CGAGAGCCAC GCTCACCGGC TCCAGATTTA
     4681 TCAGCAATAA ACCAGCCAGC CGGAAGGGCC GAGCGCAGAA GTGGTCCTGC AACTTTATCC
     4741 GCCTCCATCC AGTCTATTAA TTGTTGCCGG GAAGCTAGAG TAAGTAGTTC GCCAGTTAAT
     4801 AGTTTGCGCA ACGTTGTTGC CATTGCTACA GGCATCGTGG TGTCACGCTC GTCGTTTGGT
     4861 ATGGCTTCAT TCAGCTCCGG TTCCCAACGA TCAAGGCGAG TTACATGATC CCCCATGTTG
     4921 TGCAAAAAAG CGGTTAGCTC CTTCGGTCCT CCGATCGTTG TCAGAAGTAA GTTGGCCGCA
     4981 GTGTTATCAC TCATGGTTAT GGCAGCACTG CATAATTCTC TTACTGTCAT GCCATCCGTA
     5041 AGATGCTTTT CTGTGACTGG TGAGTACTCA ACCAAGTCAT TCTGAGAATA GTGTATGCGG
     5101 CGACCGAGTT GCTCTTGCCC GGCGTCAATA CGGGATAATA CCGCGCCACA TAGCAGAACT
     5161 TTAAAAGTGC TCATCATTGG AAAACGTTCT TCGGGGCGAA AACTCTCAAG GATCTTACCG
     5221 CTGTTGAGAT CCAGTTCGAT GTAACCCACT CGTGCACCCA ACTGATCTTC AGCATCTTTT
     5281 ACTTTCACCA GCGTTTCTGG GTGAGCAAAA ACAGGAAGGC AAAATGCCGC AAAAAAGGGA
     5341 ATAAGGGCGA CACGGAAATG TTGAATACTC ATACTCTTCC TTTTTCAATA TTATTGAAGC
     5401 ATTTATCAGG GTTATTGTCT CATGAGCGGA TACATATTTG AATGTATTTA GAAAAATAAA
     5461 CAAATAGGGG TTCCGCGCAC ATTTCCCCGA AAAGTGCCAG ATACCTGAAA CAAAACCCAT
     5521 CGTACGGCCA AGGAAGTCTC CAATAACTGT GATCCACCAC AAGCGCCAGG GTTTTCCCAG
     5581 TCACGACGTT
//
