# Supplementary material for: A scalable transposon mutagenesis system for non-model bacteria
Source: bioRxiv preprint, doi:10.64898/2025.12.22.696024, version 1 (2025-12-23)
Supplement: Plasmid sequences [file 696024_file12.zip › Plasmid sequences/Transposon plasmid destination vectors/pGLU_132.gb]

LOCUS       pGLU_132                5806 bp ds-DNA     circular     11-MAY-2024
DEFINITION  .
FEATURES             Location/Qualifiers
     miscellaneous   16..55
                     /label="UNSX"
                     /ApEinfo_revcolor="#9eafd2"
                     /ApEinfo_fwdcolor="#9eafd2"
     prokaryote p... 56..87
                     /label="L2U8H11"
                     /ApEinfo_revcolor="#75c6a9"
                     /ApEinfo_fwdcolor="#75c6a9"
     primer_bind     complement(144..160)
                     /label="M13 rev"
                     /ApEinfo_revcolor="#c7b0e3"
                     /ApEinfo_fwdcolor="#c7b0e3"
     ORI             350..738
                     /label="R6K ORI"
                     /ApEinfo_revcolor="#f58a5e"
                     /ApEinfo_fwdcolor="#f58a5e"
     CDS             complement(995..1855)
                     /label="AmpR"
                     /ApEinfo_revcolor="#f58a5e"
                     /ApEinfo_fwdcolor="#f58a5e"
     promoter        complement(1856..1960)
                     /label="Pamp"
                     /ApEinfo_revcolor="#faac61"
                     /ApEinfo_fwdcolor="#faac61"
     primer_bind     2074..2090
                     /label="M13 fwd"
                     /ApEinfo_revcolor="#d59687"
                     /ApEinfo_fwdcolor="#d59687"
     prokaryote t... 2143..2172
                     /label="L2U5H11"
                     /ApEinfo_revcolor="#f8d3a9"
                     /ApEinfo_fwdcolor="#f8d3a9"
     miscellaneous   2173..2212
                     /label="UNS1"
                     /ApEinfo_revcolor="#9eafd2"
                     /ApEinfo_fwdcolor="#9eafd2"
     miscellaneous   complement(2232..2477)
                     /label="oriT"
                     /ApEinfo_revcolor="#84b0dc"
                     /ApEinfo_fwdcolor="#84b0dc"
     prokaryote t... complement(2478..2658)
                     /label="TAmarelleT9"
                     /ApEinfo_revcolor="#f58a5e"
                     /ApEinfo_fwdcolor="#f58a5e"
     CDS             complement(2663..4093)
                     /label="Tn5_TnpA"
                     /ApEinfo_revcolor="#f58a5e"
                     /ApEinfo_fwdcolor="#f58a5e"
     prokaryote p... 4106..4235
                     /label="BBa_J72163 GlpT Promoter"
                     /ApEinfo_revcolor="#75c6a9"
                     /ApEinfo_fwdcolor="#75c6a9"
     RBS             4236..4271
                     /label="sfGFP Ribosome Binding Site"
                     /ApEinfo_revcolor="#b7e6d7"
                     /ApEinfo_fwdcolor="#b7e6d7"
     CDS             4272..4970
                     /label="mScarlet-I"
                     /ApEinfo_revcolor="#ffef86"
                     /ApEinfo_fwdcolor="#ffef86"
     prokaryote t... 4971..5060
                     /label="ECK120029600"
                     /ApEinfo_revcolor="#f8d3a9"
                     /ApEinfo_fwdcolor="#f8d3a9"
     CDS             5074..5697
                     /label="catP"
                     /ApEinfo_revcolor="#f58a5e"
                     /ApEinfo_fwdcolor="#f58a5e"
     prokaryote t... 5699..5783
                     /label="TcatP"
                     /ApEinfo_revcolor="#f8d3a9"
                     /ApEinfo_fwdcolor="#f8d3a9"
     miscellaneous   5784..5802
                     /label="Tn5_RE"
                     /ApEinfo_revcolor="#faac61"
                     /ApEinfo_fwdcolor="#faac61"
     miscellaneous   complement(5784..5802)
                     /label="Tn5_LE"
                     /ApEinfo_revcolor="#faac61"
                     /ApEinfo_fwdcolor="#faac61"
ORIGIN
        1 AGCATGAAGA GCACCCCAGG ATACATAGAT TACCACAACT CCGAGCCCTT CCACCTAGCG
       61 TGCTAACCAC GCACGCTATT GTTGTATAGG CTAGGTGGAG GCTCAGTGAT GATAAGTCTG
      121 CGATGGTGGA TGCATGTGTC ATGGTCATAG CTGTTTCCTG TGTGAAATTG TTATCCGCTC
      181 AGAGGGCACA ATCCTATTCC GCGCTATCCG ACAATCTCCA AGACATTAGG TGGAGTTCAG
      241 TTCGGCGTAT GGCATATGTC GCTGGAAAGA ACATGTGAGC AAAAGGCCAG CAAAAGGCCA
      301 GGAACCGTAA AAAGGCCGCG TTGCTGGCGT TACAGCTGGG CGCGCCCCAT GTCAGCCGTT
      361 AAGTGTTCCT GTGTCACTCA AAATTGCTTT GAGAGGCTCT AAGGGCTTCT CAGTGCGTTA
      421 CATCCCTGGC TTGTTGTCCA CAACCGTTAA ACCTTAAAGG CTTTAAAAGC CTTATATATT
      481 CTTTTTTTTC TTATAAAACT TAAAACCTTA GAGGCTATTT AAGTTGCTGA TTTATATTAA
      541 TTTTATTGTT CAAACATGAG AGCTTAGTAC GTGAAACATG AGAGCTTAGT ACGTTAGCCA
      601 TGAGAGCTTA GTACGTTAGC CATGAGGGTT TAGTTCGTTA AACATGAGAG CTTAGTACGT
      661 TAAACATGAG AGCTTAGTAC GTGAAACATG AGAGCTTAGT ACGTACTATC AACAGGTTGA
      721 ACTGCTGATC TTCAGATCGG CGCGCCGGCC GGCCGAAGAT CCTTTGATCT TTTCTACGGG
      781 GTCTGACGCT CTATTCAACA AAGCCGCCGT CCCGTCAAGT CAGCGTAAAT GGGTAGGGGG
      841 CTTCAAATCG TCCTCGTGAT ACCAATTCGG AGCCTGCTTT TTTGTACAAA CTTGTTGATA
      901 ATGGCAATTC AAGGATCTTC ACCTAGATCC TTTTAAATTA AAAATGAAGT TTTAAATCAA
      961 TCTAAAGTAT ATATGAGTAA ACTTGGTCTG ACAGTTACCA ATGCTTAATC AGTGAGGCAC
     1021 CTATCTCAGC GATCTGTCTA TTTCGTTCAT CCATAGTTGC CTGACTCCCC GTCGTGTAGA
     1081 TAACTACGAT ACGGGAGGGC TTACCATCTG GCCCCAGTGC TGCAATGATA CCGCGAGAGC
     1141 CACGCTCACC GGCTCCAGAT TTATCAGCAA TAAACCAGCC AGCCGGAAGG GCCGAGCGCA
     1201 GAAGTGGTCC TGCAACTTTA TCCGCCTCCA TCCAGTCTAT TAATTGTTGC CGGGAAGCTA
     1261 GAGTAAGTAG TTCGCCAGTT AATAGTTTGC GCAACGTTGT TGCCATTGCT ACAGGCATCG
     1321 TGGTGTCACG CTCGTCGTTT GGTATGGCTT CATTCAGCTC CGGTTCCCAA CGATCAAGGC
     1381 GAGTTACATG ATCCCCCATG TTGTGCAAAA AAGCGGTTAG CTCCTTCGGT CCTCCGATCG
     1441 TTGTCAGAAG TAAGTTGGCC GCAGTGTTAT CACTCATGGT TATGGCAGCA CTGCATAATT
     1501 CTCTTACTGT CATGCCATCC GTAAGATGCT TTTCTGTGAC TGGTGAGTAC TCAACCAAGT
     1561 CATTCTGAGA ATAGTGTATG CGGCGACCGA GTTGCTCTTG CCCGGCGTCA ATACGGGATA
     1621 ATACCGCGCC ACATAGCAGA ACTTTAAAAG TGCTCATCAT TGGAAAACGT TCTTCGGGGC
     1681 GAAAACTCTC AAGGATCTTA CCGCTGTTGA GATCCAGTTC GATGTAACCC ACTCGTGCAC
     1741 CCAACTGATC TTCAGCATCT TTTACTTTCA CCAGCGTTTC TGGGTGAGCA AAAACAGGAA
     1801 GGCAAAATGC CGCAAAAAAG GGAATAAGGG CGACACGGAA ATGTTGAATA CTCATACTCT
     1861 TCCTTTTTCA ATATTATTGA AGCATTTATC AGGGTTATTG TCTCATGAGC GGATACATAT
     1921 TTGAATGTAT TTAGAAAAAT AAACAAATAG GGGTTCCGCG CACATTTCCC CGAAAAGTGC
     1981 CAGATACCTG AAACAAAACC CATCGTACGG CCAAGGAAGT CTCCAATAAC TGTGATCCAC
     2041 CACAAGCGCC AGGGTTTTCC CAGTCACGAC GTTGTAAAAC GACGGCCAGT CATGCATAAT
     2101 CCGCACGCAT CTGGAATAAG GAAGTGCCAT TCCGCCTGAC CTTAGCGTGC GAACAGCACG
     2161 CTATTGTTGT ATCATTACTC GCATCCATTC TCAGGCTGTC TCGTCTCGTC TCCGAGCTCT
     2221 TCAATGAGGA GTACGGCCAG CCTCGCAGAG CAGGATTCCC GTTGAGCACC GCCAGGTGCG
     2281 AATAAGGGAC AGTGAAGAAG GAACACCCGC TCGCGGGTGG GCCTACTTCA CCTATCCTGC
     2341 CCGGCTGACG CCGTTGGATA CACCAAGGAA AGTCTACACG AACCCTTTGG CAAAATCCTG
     2401 TATATCGTGC GAAAAAGGAT GGATATACCG AAAAAATCGC TATAATGACC CCGAAGCAGG
     2461 GTTATGCAGC GGAAAAGTCG TTGGGATTGT CCTGACCGAA GCGGGACAGG TCCACGAGCA
     2521 GGCAATGCTT GTTGGGCATG GTGAGGTGGA TGTCTTTCAC TTCCGGCACG CAGCCGAGGA
     2581 CTTTTTGCGC CATATCGTAA AGTGTGTGCT GAACGGATTC GCTTTCGTGT TCAGCGAAAG
     2641 AGGCGAGAAG GAGATTCCAA GCTTAGATTT TAATGCCCTG CGCCATCAGG TCTTTCGCGG
     2701 CCAGAAAGCC ATCCAGTTTG CTTTGCAGCG CTTCCCAACC TTCCCACAGC GCACCCCAGC
     2761 TCGCAATGCC GGTACGTTTG CTATCCATAA AGCCGCCCAG ACGCGCAATC GCCATATACG
     2821 CCCATTGCAG GCTGCCCGCT TTTTCTTTGC GTTTGCGTTT GCCTTTATCC AGATAGCCCA
     2881 GCAGTTGGCA TTCATCCGGG GTCAGCACGG TTTCCGCGCT CTGGCTTTCA ACGTGTTCCG
     2941 CTTCTTTCAG CAGGCCCTGC GCACGCAGTG CTTGCGGCGG AGTAAAAGAT TCACGCAGTT
     3001 GCAGCAGACG CACCGCCACA AAGCTCAGAA TGCTCACCAT ACGTTCCAGG TTATCCGGTT
     3061 CTTCCATACG CTGACGTTCC GCACCCGCAC CCGTTTTCCA CGCTTTGTGA AATTCTTCAA
     3121 TGCGCCAACG ATGGGTATAA ATATCAATCA CACGCAGCGC TTGGGCCAGA CTTTCCACCG
     3181 GCTCGCTGGT CAGCAGCAGC CATTTCAGCG GGGTTTCGCC TTTCGGCGGA TTAATTTCTT
     3241 CGGCCAGCAC CGCGTTCAGG GTAATGTTGC CCTGTTTCAG GGTAATACGG CCGCTACGCA
     3301 GGCTCAGGCT CGCTTTACGC GCCGGACGGT TTTTACGTTT GCCACGTTTA TCCACCACGC
     3361 CTTTCTGCGG AATGCTAATC TGATAGCCGC CCAGTTCCGG CTGGTTTTTC AGGTGATCAT
     3421 ACAGATACAG GCCGCTTTCC ACATCTTTAC GCGGATGTTT GCTACGCACC ACAAAACGTT
     3481 CGTTATGGGC CAGTTTATCT TGCAGATACG CATGAATATC CGCTTCACGA TCGCACACCG
     3541 CAATCACGTT GCTCATCATG CTGCCCATTC TCAGACGCGA AGTTGCAGCA GCGGCCAGCC
     3601 ATTTGCCGCT TTCTTTTTCA TCCGCATCCG CCGGATCATC CGGACGCATC CACCATTCTT
     3661 GATGCAGCAG GCCCACGGTA CGAAAGGTGG TCGCTTCCAG CAGCAGCACG CTATGCACCC
     3721 ACCAACCACG GCTTTTATCC TGAATGCTAC CCAGTTTGCC CAGTTCTTCC GCCACCTGAT
     3781 GACGATAGCT CAGAGAGGTG GTATCTTCAA TTGCCAGCAG TTCCGGAAAT TCCTGGGCCA
     3841 GTTTCACGGT CTGCATGGCA CCCGCTTTAC GAATCGCTTC CGCGCTCACG TTCGGATTAC
     3901 GAATAAAACG ATACGCGCCT TCCTGCATGG CTTTGCTGCC TTCGCTGCTA ATGGTAATGC
     3961 TTTTGCCGCT ATATTTGGCC AGTTGCGCCG CAACATTCAC CAGACGCGCG GTACGACGCG
     4021 GATCACCCAG CGCAGCACTA GAAAACACGC TTTTCGCCCA ATCCGCCGCA CGATGCAGTG
     4081 CACTGGTAAT CATTGAGACC CAGTCGAAAG TGAAACGTGA TTTCATGCGT CATTTTGAAC
     4141 ATTTTGTAAA TCTTATTTAA TAATGTGTGC GGCAATTCAC ATTTAATTTA TGAATGTTTT
     4201 CTTAACATCG CGGCAACTCA AGAAACGGCA GGTTCGGATC TTAGCTACTA GAGAAAGAGG
     4261 AGAAATACTA GATGGTGAGT AAGGGTGAAG CCGTGATTAA AGAGTTCATG CGCTTCAAAG
     4321 TGCATATGGA GGGCTCAATG AACGGCCATG AATTTGAAAT TGAAGGTGAA GGAGAAGGCC
     4381 GTCCGTATGA GGGCACCCAG ACCGCCAAAC TGAAAGTCAC AAAGGGTGGC CCGCTGCCGT
     4441 TTTCGTGGGA TATTTTATCC CCTCAATTCA TGTACGGCAG CCGGGCGTTT ATTAAACACC
     4501 CGGCGGATAT CCCGGATTAC TATAAGCAAT CTTTTCCAGA AGGCTTTAAA TGGGAGCGCG
     4561 TGATGAATTT TGAAGACGGA GGTGCTGTTA CCGTGACCCA GGACACGAGC TTAGAAGACG
     4621 GTACCTTGAT CTATAAGGTA AAGCTGCGTG GTACCAATTT CCCGCCGGAT GGGCCAGTTA
     4681 TGCAGAAAAA GACTATGGGC TGGGAAGCAT CGACGGAGCG TCTTTACCCC GAAGACGGCG
     4741 TCCTGAAAGG CGATATTAAA ATGGCCCTGC GACTGAAAGA CGGCGGTCGC TACCTTGCAG
     4801 ATTTCAAAAC AACGTATAAA GCGAAAAAAC CTGTGCAGAT GCCCGGGGCG TACAACGTTG
     4861 ATCGCAAACT AGATATCACT TCACACAACG AAGATTACAC GGTAGTCGAA CAGTATGAAC
     4921 GTAGCGAGGG GCGCCATAGC ACCGGAGGCA TGGATGAACT CTATAAATAA TTCAGCCAAA
     4981 AAACTTAAGA CCGCCGGTCT TGTCCACTAC CTTGCAGTAA TGCGGTGGAC AGGATCGGCG
     5041 GTTTTCTTTT CTCTTCTCAA GACTGGGTCT CAAATGGTAT TTGAAAAAAT TGATAAAAAT
     5101 AGTTGGAACA GAAAAGAGTA TTTTGACCAC TACTTTGCAA GTGTACCTTG TACCTACAGC
     5161 ATGACCGTTA AAGTGGATAT CACACAAATA AAGGAAAAGG GAATGAAACT ATATCCTGCA
     5221 ATGCTTTATT ATATTGCAAT GATTGTAAAC CGCCATTCAG AGTTTAGGAC GGCAATCAAT
     5281 CAAGATGGTG AATTGGGGAT ATATGATGAG ATGATACCAA GCTATACAAT ATTTCACAAT
     5341 GATACTGAAA CATTTTCCAG CCTTTGGACT GAGTGTAAGT CTGACTTTAA ATCATTTTTA
     5401 GCAGATTATG AAAGTGATAC GCAACGGTAT GGAAACAATC ATAGAATGGA AGGAAAGCCA
     5461 AATGCTCCGG AAAACATTTT TAATGTATCT ATGATACCGT GGTCAACCTT CGATGGCTTT
     5521 AATCTGAATT TGCAGAAAGG ATATGATTAT TTGATTCCTA TTTTTACTAT GGGGAAATAT
     5581 TATAAAGAAG ATAACAAAAT TATACTTCCT TTGGCAATTC AAGTTCATCA CGCAGTATGT
     5641 GACGGATTTC ACATTTGCCG TTTTGTAAAC GAATTGCAGG AATTGATAAA TAGTTAAGCT
     5701 TCAGGTTTGT CTGTAACTAA AAACAAGTAT TTAAGCAAAA ACATCGTAGA AATACGGTGT
     5761 TTTTTGTTAC CCTAAGTTTA AACAGATGTG TATAAGAGAC AGCGCT
//
