# Supplementary material for: A scalable transposon mutagenesis system for non-model bacteria
Source: bioRxiv preprint, doi:10.64898/2025.12.22.696024, version 1 (2025-12-23)
Supplement: Plasmid sequences [file 696024_file12.zip › Plasmid sequences/Transposon plasmid destination vectors/pGLU_133.gb]

LOCUS       pGLU_133                5963 bp ds-DNA     circular     11-MAY-2024
DEFINITION  .
FEATURES             Location/Qualifiers
     miscellaneous   16..55
                     /label="UNSX"
                     /ApEinfo_revcolor="#9eafd2"
                     /ApEinfo_fwdcolor="#9eafd2"
     prokaryote p... 56..87
                     /label="L2U8H11"
                     /ApEinfo_revcolor="#75c6a9"
                     /ApEinfo_fwdcolor="#75c6a9"
     primer_bind     complement(144..160)
                     /label="M13 rev"
                     /ApEinfo_revcolor="#c7b0e3"
                     /ApEinfo_fwdcolor="#c7b0e3"
     ORI             350..738
                     /label="R6K ORI"
                     /ApEinfo_revcolor="#f58a5e"
                     /ApEinfo_fwdcolor="#f58a5e"
     CDS             complement(995..1855)
                     /label="AmpR"
                     /ApEinfo_revcolor="#f58a5e"
                     /ApEinfo_fwdcolor="#f58a5e"
     promoter        complement(1856..1960)
                     /label="Pamp"
                     /ApEinfo_revcolor="#faac61"
                     /ApEinfo_fwdcolor="#faac61"
     primer_bind     2074..2090
                     /label="M13 fwd"
                     /ApEinfo_revcolor="#d59687"
                     /ApEinfo_fwdcolor="#d59687"
     prokaryote t... 2143..2172
                     /label="L2U5H11"
                     /ApEinfo_revcolor="#f8d3a9"
                     /ApEinfo_fwdcolor="#f8d3a9"
     miscellaneous   2173..2212
                     /label="UNS1"
                     /ApEinfo_revcolor="#9eafd2"
                     /ApEinfo_fwdcolor="#9eafd2"
     miscellaneous   complement(2232..2477)
                     /label="oriT"
                     /ApEinfo_revcolor="#84b0dc"
                     /ApEinfo_fwdcolor="#84b0dc"
     prokaryote t... complement(2478..2658)
                     /label="TAmarelleT9"
                     /ApEinfo_revcolor="#f58a5e"
                     /ApEinfo_fwdcolor="#f58a5e"
     CDS             complement(2663..4093)
                     /label="Tn5_TnpA"
                     /ApEinfo_revcolor="#f58a5e"
                     /ApEinfo_fwdcolor="#f58a5e"
     prokaryote p... 4106..4235
                     /label="BBa_J72163 GlpT Promoter"
                     /ApEinfo_revcolor="#75c6a9"
                     /ApEinfo_fwdcolor="#75c6a9"
     RBS             4236..4271
                     /label="sfGFP Ribosome Binding Site"
                     /ApEinfo_revcolor="#b7e6d7"
                     /ApEinfo_fwdcolor="#b7e6d7"
     CDS             4272..4970
                     /label="mScarlet-I"
                     /ApEinfo_revcolor="#ffef86"
                     /ApEinfo_fwdcolor="#ffef86"
     prokaryote t... 4971..5060
                     /label="ECK120029600"
                     /ApEinfo_revcolor="#f8d3a9"
                     /ApEinfo_fwdcolor="#f8d3a9"
     prokaryote t... 5834..5940
                     /label="Taad(9)"
                     /ApEinfo_revcolor="#f8d3a9"
                     /ApEinfo_fwdcolor="#f8d3a9"
     miscellaneous   5941..5959
                     /label="Tn5_RE"
                     /ApEinfo_revcolor="#faac61"
                     /ApEinfo_fwdcolor="#faac61"
     miscellaneous   complement(5941..5959)
                     /label="Tn5_LE"
                     /ApEinfo_revcolor="#faac61"
                     /ApEinfo_fwdcolor="#faac61"
ORIGIN
        1 AGCATGAAGA GCACCCCAGG ATACATAGAT TACCACAACT CCGAGCCCTT CCACCTAGCG
       61 TGCTAACCAC GCACGCTATT GTTGTATAGG CTAGGTGGAG GCTCAGTGAT GATAAGTCTG
      121 CGATGGTGGA TGCATGTGTC ATGGTCATAG CTGTTTCCTG TGTGAAATTG TTATCCGCTC
      181 AGAGGGCACA ATCCTATTCC GCGCTATCCG ACAATCTCCA AGACATTAGG TGGAGTTCAG
      241 TTCGGCGTAT GGCATATGTC GCTGGAAAGA ACATGTGAGC AAAAGGCCAG CAAAAGGCCA
      301 GGAACCGTAA AAAGGCCGCG TTGCTGGCGT TACAGCTGGG CGCGCCCCAT GTCAGCCGTT
      361 AAGTGTTCCT GTGTCACTCA AAATTGCTTT GAGAGGCTCT AAGGGCTTCT CAGTGCGTTA
      421 CATCCCTGGC TTGTTGTCCA CAACCGTTAA ACCTTAAAGG CTTTAAAAGC CTTATATATT
      481 CTTTTTTTTC TTATAAAACT TAAAACCTTA GAGGCTATTT AAGTTGCTGA TTTATATTAA
      541 TTTTATTGTT CAAACATGAG AGCTTAGTAC GTGAAACATG AGAGCTTAGT ACGTTAGCCA
      601 TGAGAGCTTA GTACGTTAGC CATGAGGGTT TAGTTCGTTA AACATGAGAG CTTAGTACGT
      661 TAAACATGAG AGCTTAGTAC GTGAAACATG AGAGCTTAGT ACGTACTATC AACAGGTTGA
      721 ACTGCTGATC TTCAGATCGG CGCGCCGGCC GGCCGAAGAT CCTTTGATCT TTTCTACGGG
      781 GTCTGACGCT CTATTCAACA AAGCCGCCGT CCCGTCAAGT CAGCGTAAAT GGGTAGGGGG
      841 CTTCAAATCG TCCTCGTGAT ACCAATTCGG AGCCTGCTTT TTTGTACAAA CTTGTTGATA
      901 ATGGCAATTC AAGGATCTTC ACCTAGATCC TTTTAAATTA AAAATGAAGT TTTAAATCAA
      961 TCTAAAGTAT ATATGAGTAA ACTTGGTCTG ACAGTTACCA ATGCTTAATC AGTGAGGCAC
     1021 CTATCTCAGC GATCTGTCTA TTTCGTTCAT CCATAGTTGC CTGACTCCCC GTCGTGTAGA
     1081 TAACTACGAT ACGGGAGGGC TTACCATCTG GCCCCAGTGC TGCAATGATA CCGCGAGAGC
     1141 CACGCTCACC GGCTCCAGAT TTATCAGCAA TAAACCAGCC AGCCGGAAGG GCCGAGCGCA
     1201 GAAGTGGTCC TGCAACTTTA TCCGCCTCCA TCCAGTCTAT TAATTGTTGC CGGGAAGCTA
     1261 GAGTAAGTAG TTCGCCAGTT AATAGTTTGC GCAACGTTGT TGCCATTGCT ACAGGCATCG
     1321 TGGTGTCACG CTCGTCGTTT GGTATGGCTT CATTCAGCTC CGGTTCCCAA CGATCAAGGC
     1381 GAGTTACATG ATCCCCCATG TTGTGCAAAA AAGCGGTTAG CTCCTTCGGT CCTCCGATCG
     1441 TTGTCAGAAG TAAGTTGGCC GCAGTGTTAT CACTCATGGT TATGGCAGCA CTGCATAATT
     1501 CTCTTACTGT CATGCCATCC GTAAGATGCT TTTCTGTGAC TGGTGAGTAC TCAACCAAGT
     1561 CATTCTGAGA ATAGTGTATG CGGCGACCGA GTTGCTCTTG CCCGGCGTCA ATACGGGATA
     1621 ATACCGCGCC ACATAGCAGA ACTTTAAAAG TGCTCATCAT TGGAAAACGT TCTTCGGGGC
     1681 GAAAACTCTC AAGGATCTTA CCGCTGTTGA GATCCAGTTC GATGTAACCC ACTCGTGCAC
     1741 CCAACTGATC TTCAGCATCT TTTACTTTCA CCAGCGTTTC TGGGTGAGCA AAAACAGGAA
     1801 GGCAAAATGC CGCAAAAAAG GGAATAAGGG CGACACGGAA ATGTTGAATA CTCATACTCT
     1861 TCCTTTTTCA ATATTATTGA AGCATTTATC AGGGTTATTG TCTCATGAGC GGATACATAT
     1921 TTGAATGTAT TTAGAAAAAT AAACAAATAG GGGTTCCGCG CACATTTCCC CGAAAAGTGC
     1981 CAGATACCTG AAACAAAACC CATCGTACGG CCAAGGAAGT CTCCAATAAC TGTGATCCAC
     2041 CACAAGCGCC AGGGTTTTCC CAGTCACGAC GTTGTAAAAC GACGGCCAGT CATGCATAAT
     2101 CCGCACGCAT CTGGAATAAG GAAGTGCCAT TCCGCCTGAC CTTAGCGTGC GAACAGCACG
     2161 CTATTGTTGT ATCATTACTC GCATCCATTC TCAGGCTGTC TCGTCTCGTC TCCGAGCTCT
     2221 TCAATGAGGA GTACGGCCAG CCTCGCAGAG CAGGATTCCC GTTGAGCACC GCCAGGTGCG
     2281 AATAAGGGAC AGTGAAGAAG GAACACCCGC TCGCGGGTGG GCCTACTTCA CCTATCCTGC
     2341 CCGGCTGACG CCGTTGGATA CACCAAGGAA AGTCTACACG AACCCTTTGG CAAAATCCTG
     2401 TATATCGTGC GAAAAAGGAT GGATATACCG AAAAAATCGC TATAATGACC CCGAAGCAGG
     2461 GTTATGCAGC GGAAAAGTCG TTGGGATTGT CCTGACCGAA GCGGGACAGG TCCACGAGCA
     2521 GGCAATGCTT GTTGGGCATG GTGAGGTGGA TGTCTTTCAC TTCCGGCACG CAGCCGAGGA
     2581 CTTTTTGCGC CATATCGTAA AGTGTGTGCT GAACGGATTC GCTTTCGTGT TCAGCGAAAG
     2641 AGGCGAGAAG GAGATTCCAA GCTTAGATTT TAATGCCCTG CGCCATCAGG TCTTTCGCGG
     2701 CCAGAAAGCC ATCCAGTTTG CTTTGCAGCG CTTCCCAACC TTCCCACAGC GCACCCCAGC
     2761 TCGCAATGCC GGTACGTTTG CTATCCATAA AGCCGCCCAG ACGCGCAATC GCCATATACG
     2821 CCCATTGCAG GCTGCCCGCT TTTTCTTTGC GTTTGCGTTT GCCTTTATCC AGATAGCCCA
     2881 GCAGTTGGCA TTCATCCGGG GTCAGCACGG TTTCCGCGCT CTGGCTTTCA ACGTGTTCCG
     2941 CTTCTTTCAG CAGGCCCTGC GCACGCAGTG CTTGCGGCGG AGTAAAAGAT TCACGCAGTT
     3001 GCAGCAGACG CACCGCCACA AAGCTCAGAA TGCTCACCAT ACGTTCCAGG TTATCCGGTT
     3061 CTTCCATACG CTGACGTTCC GCACCCGCAC CCGTTTTCCA CGCTTTGTGA AATTCTTCAA
     3121 TGCGCCAACG ATGGGTATAA ATATCAATCA CACGCAGCGC TTGGGCCAGA CTTTCCACCG
     3181 GCTCGCTGGT CAGCAGCAGC CATTTCAGCG GGGTTTCGCC TTTCGGCGGA TTAATTTCTT
     3241 CGGCCAGCAC CGCGTTCAGG GTAATGTTGC CCTGTTTCAG GGTAATACGG CCGCTACGCA
     3301 GGCTCAGGCT CGCTTTACGC GCCGGACGGT TTTTACGTTT GCCACGTTTA TCCACCACGC
     3361 CTTTCTGCGG AATGCTAATC TGATAGCCGC CCAGTTCCGG CTGGTTTTTC AGGTGATCAT
     3421 ACAGATACAG GCCGCTTTCC ACATCTTTAC GCGGATGTTT GCTACGCACC ACAAAACGTT
     3481 CGTTATGGGC CAGTTTATCT TGCAGATACG CATGAATATC CGCTTCACGA TCGCACACCG
     3541 CAATCACGTT GCTCATCATG CTGCCCATTC TCAGACGCGA AGTTGCAGCA GCGGCCAGCC
     3601 ATTTGCCGCT TTCTTTTTCA TCCGCATCCG CCGGATCATC CGGACGCATC CACCATTCTT
     3661 GATGCAGCAG GCCCACGGTA CGAAAGGTGG TCGCTTCCAG CAGCAGCACG CTATGCACCC
     3721 ACCAACCACG GCTTTTATCC TGAATGCTAC CCAGTTTGCC CAGTTCTTCC GCCACCTGAT
     3781 GACGATAGCT CAGAGAGGTG GTATCTTCAA TTGCCAGCAG TTCCGGAAAT TCCTGGGCCA
     3841 GTTTCACGGT CTGCATGGCA CCCGCTTTAC GAATCGCTTC CGCGCTCACG TTCGGATTAC
     3901 GAATAAAACG ATACGCGCCT TCCTGCATGG CTTTGCTGCC TTCGCTGCTA ATGGTAATGC
     3961 TTTTGCCGCT ATATTTGGCC AGTTGCGCCG CAACATTCAC CAGACGCGCG GTACGACGCG
     4021 GATCACCCAG CGCAGCACTA GAAAACACGC TTTTCGCCCA ATCCGCCGCA CGATGCAGTG
     4081 CACTGGTAAT CATTGAGACC CAGTCGAAAG TGAAACGTGA TTTCATGCGT CATTTTGAAC
     4141 ATTTTGTAAA TCTTATTTAA TAATGTGTGC GGCAATTCAC ATTTAATTTA TGAATGTTTT
     4201 CTTAACATCG CGGCAACTCA AGAAACGGCA GGTTCGGATC TTAGCTACTA GAGAAAGAGG
     4261 AGAAATACTA GATGGTGAGT AAGGGTGAAG CCGTGATTAA AGAGTTCATG CGCTTCAAAG
     4321 TGCATATGGA GGGCTCAATG AACGGCCATG AATTTGAAAT TGAAGGTGAA GGAGAAGGCC
     4381 GTCCGTATGA GGGCACCCAG ACCGCCAAAC TGAAAGTCAC AAAGGGTGGC CCGCTGCCGT
     4441 TTTCGTGGGA TATTTTATCC CCTCAATTCA TGTACGGCAG CCGGGCGTTT ATTAAACACC
     4501 CGGCGGATAT CCCGGATTAC TATAAGCAAT CTTTTCCAGA AGGCTTTAAA TGGGAGCGCG
     4561 TGATGAATTT TGAAGACGGA GGTGCTGTTA CCGTGACCCA GGACACGAGC TTAGAAGACG
     4621 GTACCTTGAT CTATAAGGTA AAGCTGCGTG GTACCAATTT CCCGCCGGAT GGGCCAGTTA
     4681 TGCAGAAAAA GACTATGGGC TGGGAAGCAT CGACGGAGCG TCTTTACCCC GAAGACGGCG
     4741 TCCTGAAAGG CGATATTAAA ATGGCCCTGC GACTGAAAGA CGGCGGTCGC TACCTTGCAG
     4801 ATTTCAAAAC AACGTATAAA GCGAAAAAAC CTGTGCAGAT GCCCGGGGCG TACAACGTTG
     4861 ATCGCAAACT AGATATCACT TCACACAACG AAGATTACAC GGTAGTCGAA CAGTATGAAC
     4921 GTAGCGAGGG GCGCCATAGC ACCGGAGGCA TGGATGAACT CTATAAATAA TTCAGCCAAA
     4981 AAACTTAAGA CCGCCGGTCT TGTCCACTAC CTTGCAGTAA TGCGGTGGAC AGGATCGGCG
     5041 GTTTTCTTTT CTCTTCTCAA GACTGGGTCT CAAATGTTGA ATACATACGA ACAAATTAAT
     5101 AAAGTGAAAA AAATACTTCG GAAACATTTA AAAAATAACC TTATTGGTAC TTACATGTTT
     5161 GGATCAGGAG TTGAGAGTGG ACTAAAACCA AATAGTGATC TTGACTTTTT AGTCGTCGTA
     5221 TCTGAACCAT TGACAGATCA AAGTAAAGAA ATACTTATAC AAAAAATTAG ACCTATTTCA
     5281 AAGAAAATAG GAGATAAAAG CAACTTACGA TATATTGAAT TAACAATTAT TATTCAGCAA
     5341 GAAATGGTAC CGTGGAATCA TCCTCCCAAA CAAGAATTTA TTTATGGAGA ATGGTTACAA
     5401 GAGCTTTATG AACAAGGATA CATTCCTCAG AAGGAATTAA ATTCAGATTT AACCATAATG
     5461 CTTTACCAAG CAAAACGAAA AAATAAAAGA ATATACGGAA ATTATGACTT AGAGGAATTA
     5521 CTACCTGATA TTCCATTTTC TGATGTGAGA CGCGCCATTA TGGATTCGTC AGAGGAATTA
     5581 ATAGATAATT ATCAGGATGA TGAAACCAAC TCTATATTAA CTTTATGCCG TATGATTTTA
     5641 ACTATGGACA CGGGTAAAAT CATACCAAAA GATATTGCGG GAAATGCAGT GGCTGAATCT
     5701 TCTCCATTAG AACATAGGGA GAGAATTTTG TTAGCAGTTC GTAGTTATCT TGGAGAGAAT
     5761 ATTGAATGGA CAAACGAGAA CGTCAACCTT ACTATAAATT ACTTAAATAA CAGATTAAAA
     5821 AAATTATAAG CTTAAAAATT GAAAAAATGG TGGAAACACT TTTTTCAATT TTTTTGTTTT
     5881 ATTATTTAAT ATTTGGGAAA TATTCATTCT AATTGGTAAT CAGATTTTAG AAGTTTAAAC
     5941 AGATGTGTAT AAGAGACAGC GCT
//
