# Supplementary material for: A scalable transposon mutagenesis system for non-model bacteria
Source: bioRxiv preprint, doi:10.64898/2025.12.22.696024, version 1 (2025-12-23)
Supplement: Plasmid sequences [file 696024_file12.zip › Plasmid sequences/Transposon plasmid destination vectors/pGLU_130.gb]

LOCUS       pGLU_130                5921 bp ds-DNA     circular     11-MAY-2024
DEFINITION  .
FEATURES             Location/Qualifiers
     miscellaneous   16..55
                     /label="UNSX"
                     /ApEinfo_revcolor="#9eafd2"
                     /ApEinfo_fwdcolor="#9eafd2"
     prokaryote p... 56..87
                     /label="L2U8H11"
                     /ApEinfo_revcolor="#75c6a9"
                     /ApEinfo_fwdcolor="#75c6a9"
     primer_bind     complement(144..160)
                     /label="M13 rev"
                     /ApEinfo_revcolor="#c7b0e3"
                     /ApEinfo_fwdcolor="#c7b0e3"
     ORI             350..738
                     /label="R6K ORI"
                     /ApEinfo_revcolor="#f58a5e"
                     /ApEinfo_fwdcolor="#f58a5e"
     CDS             complement(995..1855)
                     /label="AmpR"
                     /ApEinfo_revcolor="#f58a5e"
                     /ApEinfo_fwdcolor="#f58a5e"
     promoter        complement(1856..1960)
                     /label="Pamp"
                     /ApEinfo_revcolor="#faac61"
                     /ApEinfo_fwdcolor="#faac61"
     primer_bind     2074..2090
                     /label="M13 fwd"
                     /ApEinfo_revcolor="#d59687"
                     /ApEinfo_fwdcolor="#d59687"
     prokaryote t... 2143..2172
                     /label="L2U5H11"
                     /ApEinfo_revcolor="#f8d3a9"
                     /ApEinfo_fwdcolor="#f8d3a9"
     miscellaneous   2173..2212
                     /label="UNS1"
                     /ApEinfo_revcolor="#9eafd2"
                     /ApEinfo_fwdcolor="#9eafd2"
     miscellaneous   complement(2232..2477)
                     /label="oriT"
                     /ApEinfo_revcolor="#84b0dc"
                     /ApEinfo_fwdcolor="#84b0dc"
     prokaryote t... complement(2478..2658)
                     /label="TAmarelleT9"
                     /ApEinfo_revcolor="#f58a5e"
                     /ApEinfo_fwdcolor="#f58a5e"
     CDS             complement(2663..4093)
                     /label="Tn5_TnpA"
                     /ApEinfo_revcolor="#f58a5e"
                     /ApEinfo_fwdcolor="#f58a5e"
     prokaryote p... 4106..4235
                     /label="BBa_J72163 GlpT Promoter"
                     /ApEinfo_revcolor="#75c6a9"
                     /ApEinfo_fwdcolor="#75c6a9"
     RBS             4236..4271
                     /label="sfGFP Ribosome Binding Site"
                     /ApEinfo_revcolor="#b7e6d7"
                     /ApEinfo_fwdcolor="#b7e6d7"
     CDS             4272..4970
                     /label="mScarlet-I"
                     /ApEinfo_revcolor="#ffef86"
                     /ApEinfo_fwdcolor="#ffef86"
     prokaryote t... 4971..5060
                     /label="ECK120029600"
                     /ApEinfo_revcolor="#f8d3a9"
                     /ApEinfo_fwdcolor="#f8d3a9"
     misc_feature    5074..5808
                     /label="ermC"
                     /ApEinfo_revcolor="#faac61"
                     /ApEinfo_fwdcolor="#faac61"
     prokaryote t... 5813..5898
                     /label="TermC"
                     /ApEinfo_revcolor="#f8d3a9"
                     /ApEinfo_fwdcolor="#f8d3a9"
     miscellaneous   5899..5917
                     /label="Tn5_RE"
                     /ApEinfo_revcolor="#faac61"
                     /ApEinfo_fwdcolor="#faac61"
     miscellaneous   complement(5899..5917)
                     /label="Tn5_LE"
                     /ApEinfo_revcolor="#faac61"
                     /ApEinfo_fwdcolor="#faac61"
ORIGIN
        1 AGCATGAAGA GCACCCCAGG ATACATAGAT TACCACAACT CCGAGCCCTT CCACCTAGCG
       61 TGCTAACCAC GCACGCTATT GTTGTATAGG CTAGGTGGAG GCTCAGTGAT GATAAGTCTG
      121 CGATGGTGGA TGCATGTGTC ATGGTCATAG CTGTTTCCTG TGTGAAATTG TTATCCGCTC
      181 AGAGGGCACA ATCCTATTCC GCGCTATCCG ACAATCTCCA AGACATTAGG TGGAGTTCAG
      241 TTCGGCGTAT GGCATATGTC GCTGGAAAGA ACATGTGAGC AAAAGGCCAG CAAAAGGCCA
      301 GGAACCGTAA AAAGGCCGCG TTGCTGGCGT TACAGCTGGG CGCGCCCCAT GTCAGCCGTT
      361 AAGTGTTCCT GTGTCACTCA AAATTGCTTT GAGAGGCTCT AAGGGCTTCT CAGTGCGTTA
      421 CATCCCTGGC TTGTTGTCCA CAACCGTTAA ACCTTAAAGG CTTTAAAAGC CTTATATATT
      481 CTTTTTTTTC TTATAAAACT TAAAACCTTA GAGGCTATTT AAGTTGCTGA TTTATATTAA
      541 TTTTATTGTT CAAACATGAG AGCTTAGTAC GTGAAACATG AGAGCTTAGT ACGTTAGCCA
      601 TGAGAGCTTA GTACGTTAGC CATGAGGGTT TAGTTCGTTA AACATGAGAG CTTAGTACGT
      661 TAAACATGAG AGCTTAGTAC GTGAAACATG AGAGCTTAGT ACGTACTATC AACAGGTTGA
      721 ACTGCTGATC TTCAGATCGG CGCGCCGGCC GGCCGAAGAT CCTTTGATCT TTTCTACGGG
      781 GTCTGACGCT CTATTCAACA AAGCCGCCGT CCCGTCAAGT CAGCGTAAAT GGGTAGGGGG
      841 CTTCAAATCG TCCTCGTGAT ACCAATTCGG AGCCTGCTTT TTTGTACAAA CTTGTTGATA
      901 ATGGCAATTC AAGGATCTTC ACCTAGATCC TTTTAAATTA AAAATGAAGT TTTAAATCAA
      961 TCTAAAGTAT ATATGAGTAA ACTTGGTCTG ACAGTTACCA ATGCTTAATC AGTGAGGCAC
     1021 CTATCTCAGC GATCTGTCTA TTTCGTTCAT CCATAGTTGC CTGACTCCCC GTCGTGTAGA
     1081 TAACTACGAT ACGGGAGGGC TTACCATCTG GCCCCAGTGC TGCAATGATA CCGCGAGAGC
     1141 CACGCTCACC GGCTCCAGAT TTATCAGCAA TAAACCAGCC AGCCGGAAGG GCCGAGCGCA
     1201 GAAGTGGTCC TGCAACTTTA TCCGCCTCCA TCCAGTCTAT TAATTGTTGC CGGGAAGCTA
     1261 GAGTAAGTAG TTCGCCAGTT AATAGTTTGC GCAACGTTGT TGCCATTGCT ACAGGCATCG
     1321 TGGTGTCACG CTCGTCGTTT GGTATGGCTT CATTCAGCTC CGGTTCCCAA CGATCAAGGC
     1381 GAGTTACATG ATCCCCCATG TTGTGCAAAA AAGCGGTTAG CTCCTTCGGT CCTCCGATCG
     1441 TTGTCAGAAG TAAGTTGGCC GCAGTGTTAT CACTCATGGT TATGGCAGCA CTGCATAATT
     1501 CTCTTACTGT CATGCCATCC GTAAGATGCT TTTCTGTGAC TGGTGAGTAC TCAACCAAGT
     1561 CATTCTGAGA ATAGTGTATG CGGCGACCGA GTTGCTCTTG CCCGGCGTCA ATACGGGATA
     1621 ATACCGCGCC ACATAGCAGA ACTTTAAAAG TGCTCATCAT TGGAAAACGT TCTTCGGGGC
     1681 GAAAACTCTC AAGGATCTTA CCGCTGTTGA GATCCAGTTC GATGTAACCC ACTCGTGCAC
     1741 CCAACTGATC TTCAGCATCT TTTACTTTCA CCAGCGTTTC TGGGTGAGCA AAAACAGGAA
     1801 GGCAAAATGC CGCAAAAAAG GGAATAAGGG CGACACGGAA ATGTTGAATA CTCATACTCT
     1861 TCCTTTTTCA ATATTATTGA AGCATTTATC AGGGTTATTG TCTCATGAGC GGATACATAT
     1921 TTGAATGTAT TTAGAAAAAT AAACAAATAG GGGTTCCGCG CACATTTCCC CGAAAAGTGC
     1981 CAGATACCTG AAACAAAACC CATCGTACGG CCAAGGAAGT CTCCAATAAC TGTGATCCAC
     2041 CACAAGCGCC AGGGTTTTCC CAGTCACGAC GTTGTAAAAC GACGGCCAGT CATGCATAAT
     2101 CCGCACGCAT CTGGAATAAG GAAGTGCCAT TCCGCCTGAC CTTAGCGTGC GAACAGCACG
     2161 CTATTGTTGT ATCATTACTC GCATCCATTC TCAGGCTGTC TCGTCTCGTC TCCGAGCTCT
     2221 TCAATGAGGA GTACGGCCAG CCTCGCAGAG CAGGATTCCC GTTGAGCACC GCCAGGTGCG
     2281 AATAAGGGAC AGTGAAGAAG GAACACCCGC TCGCGGGTGG GCCTACTTCA CCTATCCTGC
     2341 CCGGCTGACG CCGTTGGATA CACCAAGGAA AGTCTACACG AACCCTTTGG CAAAATCCTG
     2401 TATATCGTGC GAAAAAGGAT GGATATACCG AAAAAATCGC TATAATGACC CCGAAGCAGG
     2461 GTTATGCAGC GGAAAAGTCG TTGGGATTGT CCTGACCGAA GCGGGACAGG TCCACGAGCA
     2521 GGCAATGCTT GTTGGGCATG GTGAGGTGGA TGTCTTTCAC TTCCGGCACG CAGCCGAGGA
     2581 CTTTTTGCGC CATATCGTAA AGTGTGTGCT GAACGGATTC GCTTTCGTGT TCAGCGAAAG
     2641 AGGCGAGAAG GAGATTCCAA GCTTAGATTT TAATGCCCTG CGCCATCAGG TCTTTCGCGG
     2701 CCAGAAAGCC ATCCAGTTTG CTTTGCAGCG CTTCCCAACC TTCCCACAGC GCACCCCAGC
     2761 TCGCAATGCC GGTACGTTTG CTATCCATAA AGCCGCCCAG ACGCGCAATC GCCATATACG
     2821 CCCATTGCAG GCTGCCCGCT TTTTCTTTGC GTTTGCGTTT GCCTTTATCC AGATAGCCCA
     2881 GCAGTTGGCA TTCATCCGGG GTCAGCACGG TTTCCGCGCT CTGGCTTTCA ACGTGTTCCG
     2941 CTTCTTTCAG CAGGCCCTGC GCACGCAGTG CTTGCGGCGG AGTAAAAGAT TCACGCAGTT
     3001 GCAGCAGACG CACCGCCACA AAGCTCAGAA TGCTCACCAT ACGTTCCAGG TTATCCGGTT
     3061 CTTCCATACG CTGACGTTCC GCACCCGCAC CCGTTTTCCA CGCTTTGTGA AATTCTTCAA
     3121 TGCGCCAACG ATGGGTATAA ATATCAATCA CACGCAGCGC TTGGGCCAGA CTTTCCACCG
     3181 GCTCGCTGGT CAGCAGCAGC CATTTCAGCG GGGTTTCGCC TTTCGGCGGA TTAATTTCTT
     3241 CGGCCAGCAC CGCGTTCAGG GTAATGTTGC CCTGTTTCAG GGTAATACGG CCGCTACGCA
     3301 GGCTCAGGCT CGCTTTACGC GCCGGACGGT TTTTACGTTT GCCACGTTTA TCCACCACGC
     3361 CTTTCTGCGG AATGCTAATC TGATAGCCGC CCAGTTCCGG CTGGTTTTTC AGGTGATCAT
     3421 ACAGATACAG GCCGCTTTCC ACATCTTTAC GCGGATGTTT GCTACGCACC ACAAAACGTT
     3481 CGTTATGGGC CAGTTTATCT TGCAGATACG CATGAATATC CGCTTCACGA TCGCACACCG
     3541 CAATCACGTT GCTCATCATG CTGCCCATTC TCAGACGCGA AGTTGCAGCA GCGGCCAGCC
     3601 ATTTGCCGCT TTCTTTTTCA TCCGCATCCG CCGGATCATC CGGACGCATC CACCATTCTT
     3661 GATGCAGCAG GCCCACGGTA CGAAAGGTGG TCGCTTCCAG CAGCAGCACG CTATGCACCC
     3721 ACCAACCACG GCTTTTATCC TGAATGCTAC CCAGTTTGCC CAGTTCTTCC GCCACCTGAT
     3781 GACGATAGCT CAGAGAGGTG GTATCTTCAA TTGCCAGCAG TTCCGGAAAT TCCTGGGCCA
     3841 GTTTCACGGT CTGCATGGCA CCCGCTTTAC GAATCGCTTC CGCGCTCACG TTCGGATTAC
     3901 GAATAAAACG ATACGCGCCT TCCTGCATGG CTTTGCTGCC TTCGCTGCTA ATGGTAATGC
     3961 TTTTGCCGCT ATATTTGGCC AGTTGCGCCG CAACATTCAC CAGACGCGCG GTACGACGCG
     4021 GATCACCCAG CGCAGCACTA GAAAACACGC TTTTCGCCCA ATCCGCCGCA CGATGCAGTG
     4081 CACTGGTAAT CATTGAGACC CAGTCGAAAG TGAAACGTGA TTTCATGCGT CATTTTGAAC
     4141 ATTTTGTAAA TCTTATTTAA TAATGTGTGC GGCAATTCAC ATTTAATTTA TGAATGTTTT
     4201 CTTAACATCG CGGCAACTCA AGAAACGGCA GGTTCGGATC TTAGCTACTA GAGAAAGAGG
     4261 AGAAATACTA GATGGTGAGT AAGGGTGAAG CCGTGATTAA AGAGTTCATG CGCTTCAAAG
     4321 TGCATATGGA GGGCTCAATG AACGGCCATG AATTTGAAAT TGAAGGTGAA GGAGAAGGCC
     4381 GTCCGTATGA GGGCACCCAG ACCGCCAAAC TGAAAGTCAC AAAGGGTGGC CCGCTGCCGT
     4441 TTTCGTGGGA TATTTTATCC CCTCAATTCA TGTACGGCAG CCGGGCGTTT ATTAAACACC
     4501 CGGCGGATAT CCCGGATTAC TATAAGCAAT CTTTTCCAGA AGGCTTTAAA TGGGAGCGCG
     4561 TGATGAATTT TGAAGACGGA GGTGCTGTTA CCGTGACCCA GGACACGAGC TTAGAAGACG
     4621 GTACCTTGAT CTATAAGGTA AAGCTGCGTG GTACCAATTT CCCGCCGGAT GGGCCAGTTA
     4681 TGCAGAAAAA GACTATGGGC TGGGAAGCAT CGACGGAGCG TCTTTACCCC GAAGACGGCG
     4741 TCCTGAAAGG CGATATTAAA ATGGCCCTGC GACTGAAAGA CGGCGGTCGC TACCTTGCAG
     4801 ATTTCAAAAC AACGTATAAA GCGAAAAAAC CTGTGCAGAT GCCCGGGGCG TACAACGTTG
     4861 ATCGCAAACT AGATATCACT TCACACAACG AAGATTACAC GGTAGTCGAA CAGTATGAAC
     4921 GTAGCGAGGG GCGCCATAGC ACCGGAGGCA TGGATGAACT CTATAAATAA TTCAGCCAAA
     4981 AAACTTAAGA CCGCCGGTCT TGTCCACTAC CTTGCAGTAA TGCGGTGGAC AGGATCGGCG
     5041 GTTTTCTTTT CTCTTCTCAA GACTGGGTCT CAAATGAACG AGAAAAATAT AAAACACAGT
     5101 CAAAACTTTA TTACTTCTAA GCATAATATC GACAAGATTA TGACAAACAT AAGATTAAAT
     5161 GAACATGATA ATATCTTTGA AATCGGCTCA GGAAAAGGCC ATTTTACCCT TGAATTAGTA
     5221 AAGAGGTGTA ATTTCGTAAC TGCCATTGAA ATAGACCATA AATTATGCAA AACTACAGAA
     5281 AATAAACTTG TTGATCACGA TAATTTCCAA GTTTTAAACA AGGATATATT GCAGTTTAAA
     5341 TTTCCTAAAA ACCAATCCTA TAAAATATAT GGTAATATAC CTTATAACAT AAGTACGGAT
     5401 ATAATACGCA AAATTGTTTT TGATAGTATA GCTAATGAGA TTTATTTAAT CGTGGAATAC
     5461 GGGTTTGCTA AAAGATTATT AAATACAAAA CGCTCATTGG CATTACTTTT AATGGCAGAA
     5521 GTTGATATTT CTATATTAAG TATGGTTCCA AGAGAATATT TTCATCCTAA ACCTAAAGTG
     5581 AATAGCTCAC TTATCAGATT AAGTAGAAAA AAATCAAGAA TATCACACAA AGATAAACAA
     5641 AAGTATAATT ATTTCGTTAT GAAATGGGTT AACAAAGAAT ACAAGAAAAT ATTTACAAAA
     5701 AATCAATTTA ACAATTCCTT AAAACATGCA GGAATTGACG ATTTAAACAA TATTAGCTTT
     5761 GAACAATTCT TATCTCTTTT CAATAGCTAT AAATTATTTA ATAAGTAAGC TTGTTAAGGG
     5821 ATGCATAAAC TGCATCCCTT AACTTGTTTT TCGTGTGCCT ATTTTTTGTG AATCGATTAT
     5881 GTCTTTTGCG CAGTCGGCAG ATGTGTATAA GAGACAGCGC T
//
