# Supplementary material for: A scalable transposon mutagenesis system for non-model bacteria
Source: bioRxiv preprint, doi:10.64898/2025.12.22.696024, version 1 (2025-12-23)
Supplement: Plasmid sequences [file 696024_file12.zip › Plasmid sequences/Transposon plasmid destination vectors/pGLU_10.gb]

LOCUS       pGLU_10                 6155 bp ds-DNA     circular     18-NOV-2024
DEFINITION  .
FEATURES             Location/Qualifiers
     primer_bind     1..17
                     /label="M13 fwd"
                     /ApEinfo_revcolor="#d59687"
                     /ApEinfo_fwdcolor="#d59687"
     prokaryote t... 70..99
                     /label="L2U5H11"
                     /ApEinfo_revcolor="#f8d3a9"
                     /ApEinfo_fwdcolor="#f8d3a9"
     miscellaneous   100..139
                     /label="UNS1"
                     /ApEinfo_revcolor="#9eafd2"
                     /ApEinfo_fwdcolor="#9eafd2"
     miscellaneous   complement(159..404)
                     /label="oriT"
                     /ApEinfo_revcolor="#84b0dc"
                     /ApEinfo_fwdcolor="#84b0dc"
     prokaryote t... complement(405..585)
                     /label="TAmarelleT9"
                     /ApEinfo_revcolor="#f58a5e"
                     /ApEinfo_fwdcolor="#f58a5e"
     CDS             complement(590..1636)
                     /label="Himar_Tnp"
                     /ApEinfo_revcolor="#f58a5e"
                     /ApEinfo_fwdcolor="#f58a5e"
     prokaryote p... 1649..1778
                     /label="BBa_J72163 GlpT Promoter"
                     /ApEinfo_revcolor="#75c6a9"
                     /ApEinfo_fwdcolor="#75c6a9"
     RBS             1779..1814
                     /label="sfGFP Ribosome Binding Site"
                     /ApEinfo_revcolor="#b7e6d7"
                     /ApEinfo_fwdcolor="#b7e6d7"
     CDS             1815..2513
                     /label="mScarlet-I"
                     /ApEinfo_revcolor="#ffef86"
                     /ApEinfo_fwdcolor="#ffef86"
     prokaryote t... 2514..2603
                     /label="ECK120029600"
                     /ApEinfo_revcolor="#f8d3a9"
                     /ApEinfo_fwdcolor="#f8d3a9"
     CDS             2617..3993
                     /label="tetL"
                     /ApEinfo_revcolor="#ffef86"
                     /ApEinfo_fwdcolor="#ffef86"
     prokaryote t... 3998..4048
                     /label="TtetL"
                     /ApEinfo_revcolor="#f8d3a9"
                     /ApEinfo_fwdcolor="#f8d3a9"
     miscellaneous   4049..4078
                     /label="Himar_RE"
                     /ApEinfo_revcolor="#faac61"
                     /ApEinfo_fwdcolor="#faac61"
     miscellaneous   complement(4049..4078)
                     /label="Himar_LE"
                     /ApEinfo_revcolor="#faac61"
                     /ApEinfo_fwdcolor="#faac61"
     miscellaneous   4098..4137
                     /label="UNSX"
                     /ApEinfo_revcolor="#9eafd2"
                     /ApEinfo_fwdcolor="#9eafd2"
     prokaryote p... 4138..4169
                     /label="L2U8H11"
                     /ApEinfo_revcolor="#75c6a9"
                     /ApEinfo_fwdcolor="#75c6a9"
     primer_bind     complement(4226..4242)
                     /label="M13 rev"
                     /ApEinfo_revcolor="#c7b0e3"
                     /ApEinfo_fwdcolor="#c7b0e3"
     ORI             4432..4820
                     /label="R6K ORI"
                     /ApEinfo_revcolor="#f58a5e"
                     /ApEinfo_fwdcolor="#f58a5e"
     CDS             complement(5077..5937)
                     /label="AmpR"
                     /ApEinfo_revcolor="#f58a5e"
                     /ApEinfo_fwdcolor="#f58a5e"
     promoter        complement(5938..6042)
                     /label="Pamp"
                     /ApEinfo_revcolor="#faac61"
                     /ApEinfo_fwdcolor="#faac61"
ORIGIN
        1 GTAAAACGAC GGCCAGTCAT GCATAATCCG CACGCATCTG GAATAAGGAA GTGCCATTCC
       61 GCCTGACCTT AGCGTGCGAA CAGCACGCTA TTGTTGTATC ATTACTCGCA TCCATTCTCA
      121 GGCTGTCTCG TCTCGTCTCC GAGCTCTTCA ATGAGGAGTA CGGCCAGCCT CGCAGAGCAG
      181 GATTCCCGTT GAGCACCGCC AGGTGCGAAT AAGGGACAGT GAAGAAGGAA CACCCGCTCG
      241 CGGGTGGGCC TACTTCACCT ATCCTGCCCG GCTGACGCCG TTGGATACAC CAAGGAAAGT
      301 CTACACGAAC CCTTTGGCAA AATCCTGTAT ATCGTGCGAA AAAGGATGGA TATACCGAAA
      361 AAATCGCTAT AATGACCCCG AAGCAGGGTT ATGCAGCGGA AAAGTCGTTG GGATTGTCCT
      421 GACCGAAGCG GGACAGGTCC ACGAGCAGGC AATGCTTGTT GGGCATGGTG AGGTGGATGT
      481 CTTTCACTTC CGGCACGCAG CCGAGGACTT TTTGCGCCAT ATCGTAAAGT GTGTGCTGAA
      541 CGGATTCGCT TTCGTGTTCA GCGAAAGAGG CGAGAAGGAG ATTCCAAGCT TATTCAACAT
      601 AGTTCCCTTC AAGAGCGATA CAACGATTAT AACGACCTTC CAATTTTTTG ATACCATTTT
      661 GGTAGTACTC CTTCGGTTTT GCCTCAAAAT AGGCCTCAGT TTCGGCGATC ACCTCTTCAT
      721 TGCAGCCAAA TTTTTTCCCT GCGAGCATCC TTTTGAGGTC TGAGAACAAG AAAAAGTCGC
      781 TGGGGGCCAG ATCTGGAGAA TACGGCGGGT GGGGAAGCAA TTCGAAGCCC AATTCATGAA
      841 TTTTTGCCAT CGTTCTCAAT GACTTGTGGC ACGGTGCGTT GTCTTGGTGG AACAACACTT
      901 TTTTCTTCTT CATGTGGGGC CGTTTTGCCG CGATTTCGAC CTTCAAACGC TCCAATAACG
      961 CCATATAATA GTCACTGTTG ATGGTTTTTC CCTTCTCAAG ATAATCGATA AAAATTATTC
     1021 CATGCGCATC CCAAAAAACA GAGGCCATTA CTTTGCCAGC GGACTTTTGA GTCTTTCCAC
     1081 GCTTCGGAGA CGGTTCACCG GTCGCTGTCC ACTCAGCCGA CTGTCGATTG GACTCAGGAG
     1141 TGTAGTGATG GAGCCATGTT TCATCCATTG TCACATATCG ACGGAAAAAC TCGGGTGTAT
     1201 TACGAGTTAA CAGCTGCAAA CACCGCTTAG AATCATCAAC ACGTCGTTGT TTTTGGTCAA
     1261 ATGTGAGCTC GCGCGGCACC CATTTCGCAC AGAGCTTCCG CATATCCAAA TATTGATGAA
     1321 TGATATGACC AACACGTTCC TTTGATATCT TTAAGGCCTC TGCTATCTCG ATCAACTTCA
     1381 TTTTACGGTC ATTCAAAATC ATTTTGTGGA TTTTTTTGAT GTTTTCGTCG GTAACCACCT
     1441 CTTTCGGGCG TCCACTGCGT TCACCGTCCT CCGTGCTCAT TTCACCACGC TTGAATTTTG
     1501 CATACCAATC AATTATTGTT GATTTCCCTG GGGCAGAGTC CGGAAACTCA TTATCAAGCC
     1561 AAGTTTTTGC TTCCACTGTA TTTTTTCCCT TCAGAAAACA GTATTTTATC AAAACACGAA
     1621 ATTCCTTTTT TTCCATTGAG ACCCAGTCGA AAGTGAAACG TGATTTCATG CGTCATTTTG
     1681 AACATTTTGT AAATCTTATT TAATAATGTG TGCGGCAATT CACATTTAAT TTATGAATGT
     1741 TTTCTTAACA TCGCGGCAAC TCAAGAAACG GCAGGTTCGG ATCTTAGCTA CTAGAGAAAG
     1801 AGGAGAAATA CTAGATGGTG AGTAAGGGTG AAGCCGTGAT TAAAGAGTTC ATGCGCTTCA
     1861 AAGTGCATAT GGAGGGCTCA ATGAACGGCC ATGAATTTGA AATTGAAGGT GAAGGAGAAG
     1921 GCCGTCCGTA TGAGGGCACC CAGACCGCCA AACTGAAAGT CACAAAGGGT GGCCCGCTGC
     1981 CGTTTTCGTG GGATATTTTA TCCCCTCAAT TCATGTACGG CAGCCGGGCG TTTATTAAAC
     2041 ACCCGGCGGA TATCCCGGAT TACTATAAGC AATCTTTTCC AGAAGGCTTT AAATGGGAGC
     2101 GCGTGATGAA TTTTGAAGAC GGAGGTGCTG TTACCGTGAC CCAGGACACG AGCTTAGAAG
     2161 ACGGTACCTT GATCTATAAG GTAAAGCTGC GTGGTACCAA TTTCCCGCCG GATGGGCCAG
     2221 TTATGCAGAA AAAGACTATG GGCTGGGAAG CATCGACGGA GCGTCTTTAC CCCGAAGACG
     2281 GCGTCCTGAA AGGCGATATT AAAATGGCCC TGCGACTGAA AGACGGCGGT CGCTACCTTG
     2341 CAGATTTCAA AACAACGTAT AAAGCGAAAA AACCTGTGCA GATGCCCGGG GCGTACAACG
     2401 TTGATCGCAA ACTAGATATC ACTTCACACA ACGAAGATTA CACGGTAGTC GAACAGTATG
     2461 AACGTAGCGA GGGGCGCCAT AGCACCGGAG GCATGGATGA ACTCTATAAA TAATTCAGCC
     2521 AAAAAACTTA AGACCGCCGG TCTTGTCCAC TACCTTGCAG TAATGCGGTG GACAGGATCG
     2581 GCGGTTTTCT TTTCTCTTCT CAAGACTGGG TCTCAAATGA ATACATCCTA TTCACAATCG
     2641 AATTTACGAC ACAACCAAAT TTTAATTTGG CTTTGCATTT TATCTTTTTT TAGCGTATTA
     2701 AATGAAATGG TTTTGAACGT CAGCTTACCT GATATTGCAA ATGATTTTAA TAAACCTCCT
     2761 GCGAGTACAA ACTGGGTGAA CACAGCCTTT ATGTTAACCT TTTCCATTGG AACAGCTGTA
     2821 TATGGAAAGC TATCTGATCA ATTAGGCATC AAAAGGTTAC TCCTATTTGG AATTATAATA
     2881 AATTGTTTCG GGTCGGTAAT TGGGTTTGTT GGCCATTCTT TCTTTTCCTT ACTTATTATG
     2941 GCTCGTTTTA TTCAAGGGGC TGGTGCAGCT GCATTTCCAG CACTCGTAAT GGTTGTAGTT
     3001 GCGCGCTATA TTCCAAAGGA AAATAGGGGT AAAGCATTTG GTCTTATTGG ATCGATAGTA
     3061 GCCATGGGAG AAGGAGTCGG TCCAGCGATT GGTGGAATGA TAGCCCATTA TATTCATTGG
     3121 TCCTATCTTC TACTCATTCC TATGATAACA ATTATCACTG TTCCGTTTCT TATGAAATTA
     3181 TTAAAGAAAG AAGTAAGGAT AAAAGGTCAT TTTGATATCA AAGGAATTAT ACTAATGTCT
     3241 GTAGGCATTG TATTTTTTAT GTTGTTTACA ACATCATATA GCATTTCTTT TCTTATCGTT
     3301 AGCGTGCTGT CATTCCTGAT ATTTGTAAAA CATATCAGGA AAGTAACAGA TCCTTTTGTT
     3361 GATCCCGGAT TAGGGAAAAA TATACCTTTT ATGATTGGAG TTCTTTGTGG GGGAATTATA
     3421 TTTGGAACAG TAGCAGGGTT TGTCTCTATG GTTCCTTATA TGATGAAAGA TGTTCACCAG
     3481 CTAAGTACTG CCGAAATCGG AAGTGTAATT ATTTTCCCTG GAACAATGAG TGTCATTATT
     3541 TTCGGCTACA TTGGTGGGAT ACTTGTTGAT AGAAGAGGTC CTTTATACGT GTTAAACATC
     3601 GGAGTTACAT TTCTTTCTGT TAGCTTTTTA ACTGCTTCCT TTCTTTTAGA AACAACATCA
     3661 TGGTTCATGA CAATTATAAT CGTATTTGTT TTAGGTGGGC TTTCGTTCAC CAAAACAGTT
     3721 ATATCAACAA TTGTTTCAAG TAGCTTGAAA CAGCAGGAAG CTGGTGCTGG AATGAGTTTG
     3781 CTTAACTTTA CCAGCTTTTT ATCAGAGGGA ACAGGTATTG CAATTGTAGG TGGTTTATTA
     3841 TCCATACCCT TACTTGATCA AAGGTTGTTA CCTATGGAAG TTGATCAGTC AACTTATCTG
     3901 TATAGTAATT TGTTATTACT TTTTTCAGGA ATCATTGTCA TTAGTTGGCT GGTTACCTTG
     3961 AATGTATATA AACATTCTCA AAGGGATTTC TAAGCTTATC GTTAAGGGAT CAACTTTGGG
     4021 AGAGAGTTCA AAATTGATCC TTTTTTTATA GACCGGGGAC TTATCATCCA ACCTGTTACG
     4081 CTAGCATGAA GAGCACCCCA GGATACATAG ATTACCACAA CTCCGAGCCC TTCCACCTAG
     4141 CGTGCTAACC ACGCACGCTA TTGTTGTATA GGCTAGGTGG AGGCTCAGTG ATGATAAGTC
     4201 TGCGATGGTG GATGCATGTG TCATGGTCAT AGCTGTTTCC TGTGTGAAAT TGTTATCCGC
     4261 TCAGAGGGCA CAATCCTATT CCGCGCTATC CGACAATCTC CAAGACATTA GGTGGAGTTC
     4321 AGTTCGGCGT ATGGCATATG TCGCTGGAAA GAACATGTGA GCAAAAGGCC AGCAAAAGGC
     4381 CAGGAACCGT AAAAAGGCCG CGTTGCTGGC GTTACAGCTG GGCGCGCCCC ATGTCAGCCG
     4441 TTAAGTGTTC CTGTGTCACT CAAAATTGCT TTGAGAGGCT CTAAGGGCTT CTCAGTGCGT
     4501 TACATCCCTG GCTTGTTGTC CACAACCGTT AAACCTTAAA GGCTTTAAAA GCCTTATATA
     4561 TTCTTTTTTT TCTTATAAAA CTTAAAACCT TAGAGGCTAT TTAAGTTGCT GATTTATATT
     4621 AATTTTATTG TTCAAACATG AGAGCTTAGT ACGTGAAACA TGAGAGCTTA GTACGTTAGC
     4681 CATGAGAGCT TAGTACGTTA GCCATGAGGG TTTAGTTCGT TAAACATGAG AGCTTAGTAC
     4741 GTTAAACATG AGAGCTTAGT ACGTGAAACA TGAGAGCTTA GTACGTACTA TCAACAGGTT
     4801 GAACTGCTGA TCTTCAGATC GGCGCGCCGG CCGGCCGAAG ATCCTTTGAT CTTTTCTACG
     4861 GGGTCTGACG CTCTATTCAA CAAAGCCGCC GTCCCGTCAA GTCAGCGTAA ATGGGTAGGG
     4921 GGCTTCAAAT CGTCCTCGTG ATACCAATTC GGAGCCTGCT TTTTTGTACA AACTTGTTGA
     4981 TAATGGCAAT TCAAGGATCT TCACCTAGAT CCTTTTAAAT TAAAAATGAA GTTTTAAATC
     5041 AATCTAAAGT ATATATGAGT AAACTTGGTC TGACAGTTAC CAATGCTTAA TCAGTGAGGC
     5101 ACCTATCTCA GCGATCTGTC TATTTCGTTC ATCCATAGTT GCCTGACTCC CCGTCGTGTA
     5161 GATAACTACG ATACGGGAGG GCTTACCATC TGGCCCCAGT GCTGCAATGA TACCGCGAGA
     5221 GCCACGCTCA CCGGCTCCAG ATTTATCAGC AATAAACCAG CCAGCCGGAA GGGCCGAGCG
     5281 CAGAAGTGGT CCTGCAACTT TATCCGCCTC CATCCAGTCT ATTAATTGTT GCCGGGAAGC
     5341 TAGAGTAAGT AGTTCGCCAG TTAATAGTTT GCGCAACGTT GTTGCCATTG CTACAGGCAT
     5401 CGTGGTGTCA CGCTCGTCGT TTGGTATGGC TTCATTCAGC TCCGGTTCCC AACGATCAAG
     5461 GCGAGTTACA TGATCCCCCA TGTTGTGCAA AAAAGCGGTT AGCTCCTTCG GTCCTCCGAT
     5521 CGTTGTCAGA AGTAAGTTGG CCGCAGTGTT ATCACTCATG GTTATGGCAG CACTGCATAA
     5581 TTCTCTTACT GTCATGCCAT CCGTAAGATG CTTTTCTGTG ACTGGTGAGT ACTCAACCAA
     5641 GTCATTCTGA GAATAGTGTA TGCGGCGACC GAGTTGCTCT TGCCCGGCGT CAATACGGGA
     5701 TAATACCGCG CCACATAGCA GAACTTTAAA AGTGCTCATC ATTGGAAAAC GTTCTTCGGG
     5761 GCGAAAACTC TCAAGGATCT TACCGCTGTT GAGATCCAGT TCGATGTAAC CCACTCGTGC
     5821 ACCCAACTGA TCTTCAGCAT CTTTTACTTT CACCAGCGTT TCTGGGTGAG CAAAAACAGG
     5881 AAGGCAAAAT GCCGCAAAAA AGGGAATAAG GGCGACACGG AAATGTTGAA TACTCATACT
     5941 CTTCCTTTTT CAATATTATT GAAGCATTTA TCAGGGTTAT TGTCTCATGA GCGGATACAT
     6001 ATTTGAATGT ATTTAGAAAA ATAAACAAAT AGGGGTTCCG CGCACATTTC CCCGAAAAGT
     6061 GCCAGATACC TGAAACAAAA CCCATCGTAC GGCCAAGGAA GTCTCCAATA ACTGTGATCC
     6121 ACCACAAGCG CCAGGGTTTT CCCAGTCACG ACGTT
//
