# Supplementary material for: A scalable transposon mutagenesis system for non-model bacteria
Source: bioRxiv preprint, doi:10.64898/2025.12.22.696024, version 1 (2025-12-23)
Supplement: Plasmid sequences [file 696024_file12.zip › Plasmid sequences/Transposon plasmid destination vectors/pGLU_11.gb]

LOCUS       pGLU_11                 5433 bp ds-DNA     circular     18-MAR-2024
DEFINITION  .
FEATURES             Location/Qualifiers
     primer_bind     1..17
                     /label="M13 fwd"
                     /ApEinfo_revcolor="#d59687"
                     /ApEinfo_fwdcolor="#d59687"
     prokaryote t... 70..99
                     /label="L2U5H11"
                     /ApEinfo_revcolor="#f8d3a9"
                     /ApEinfo_fwdcolor="#f8d3a9"
     miscellaneous   100..139
                     /label="UNS1"
                     /ApEinfo_revcolor="#9eafd2"
                     /ApEinfo_fwdcolor="#9eafd2"
     miscellaneous   complement(159..404)
                     /label="oriT"
                     /ApEinfo_revcolor="#84b0dc"
                     /ApEinfo_fwdcolor="#84b0dc"
     prokaryote t... complement(405..585)
                     /label="TAmarelleT9"
                     /ApEinfo_revcolor="#f58a5e"
                     /ApEinfo_fwdcolor="#f58a5e"
     CDS             complement(590..1636)
                     /label="Himar_Tnp"
                     /ApEinfo_revcolor="#f58a5e"
                     /ApEinfo_fwdcolor="#f58a5e"
     prokaryote p... 1649..1778
                     /label="BBa_J72163 GlpT Promoter"
                     /ApEinfo_revcolor="#75c6a9"
                     /ApEinfo_fwdcolor="#75c6a9"
     RBS             1779..1814
                     /label="sfGFP Ribosome Binding Site"
                     /ApEinfo_revcolor="#b7e6d7"
                     /ApEinfo_fwdcolor="#b7e6d7"
     CDS             1815..2513
                     /label="mScarlet-I"
                     /ApEinfo_revcolor="#ffef86"
                     /ApEinfo_fwdcolor="#ffef86"
     prokaryote t... 2514..2603
                     /label="ECK120029600"
                     /ApEinfo_revcolor="#f8d3a9"
                     /ApEinfo_fwdcolor="#f8d3a9"
     CDS             2617..3240
                     /label="catP"
                     /ApEinfo_revcolor="#f58a5e"
                     /ApEinfo_fwdcolor="#f58a5e"
     prokaryote t... 3242..3326
                     /label="TcatP"
                     /ApEinfo_revcolor="#f8d3a9"
                     /ApEinfo_fwdcolor="#f8d3a9"
     miscellaneous   3327..3356
                     /label="Himar_RE"
                     /ApEinfo_revcolor="#faac61"
                     /ApEinfo_fwdcolor="#faac61"
     miscellaneous   3376..3415
                     /label="UNSX"
                     /ApEinfo_revcolor="#9eafd2"
                     /ApEinfo_fwdcolor="#9eafd2"
     prokaryote p... 3416..3447
                     /label="L2U8H11"
                     /ApEinfo_revcolor="#75c6a9"
                     /ApEinfo_fwdcolor="#75c6a9"
     primer_bind     complement(3504..3520)
                     /label="M13 rev"
                     /ApEinfo_revcolor="#c7b0e3"
                     /ApEinfo_fwdcolor="#c7b0e3"
     ORI             3710..4098
                     /label="R6K ORI"
                     /ApEinfo_revcolor="#f58a5e"
                     /ApEinfo_fwdcolor="#f58a5e"
     CDS             complement(4355..5215)
                     /label="AmpR"
                     /ApEinfo_revcolor="#f58a5e"
                     /ApEinfo_fwdcolor="#f58a5e"
     promoter        complement(5216..5320)
                     /label="Pamp"
                     /ApEinfo_revcolor="#faac61"
                     /ApEinfo_fwdcolor="#faac61"
ORIGIN
        1 GTAAAACGAC GGCCAGTCAT GCATAATCCG CACGCATCTG GAATAAGGAA GTGCCATTCC
       61 GCCTGACCTT AGCGTGCGAA CAGCACGCTA TTGTTGTATC ATTACTCGCA TCCATTCTCA
      121 GGCTGTCTCG TCTCGTCTCC GAGCTCTTCA ATGAGGAGTA CGGCCAGCCT CGCAGAGCAG
      181 GATTCCCGTT GAGCACCGCC AGGTGCGAAT AAGGGACAGT GAAGAAGGAA CACCCGCTCG
      241 CGGGTGGGCC TACTTCACCT ATCCTGCCCG GCTGACGCCG TTGGATACAC CAAGGAAAGT
      301 CTACACGAAC CCTTTGGCAA AATCCTGTAT ATCGTGCGAA AAAGGATGGA TATACCGAAA
      361 AAATCGCTAT AATGACCCCG AAGCAGGGTT ATGCAGCGGA AAAGTCGTTG GGATTGTCCT
      421 GACCGAAGCG GGACAGGTCC ACGAGCAGGC AATGCTTGTT GGGCATGGTG AGGTGGATGT
      481 CTTTCACTTC CGGCACGCAG CCGAGGACTT TTTGCGCCAT ATCGTAAAGT GTGTGCTGAA
      541 CGGATTCGCT TTCGTGTTCA GCGAAAGAGG CGAGAAGGAG ATTCCAAGCT TATTCAACAT
      601 AGTTCCCTTC AAGAGCGATA CAACGATTAT AACGACCTTC CAATTTTTTG ATACCATTTT
      661 GGTAGTACTC CTTCGGTTTT GCCTCAAAAT AGGCCTCAGT TTCGGCGATC ACCTCTTCAT
      721 TGCAGCCAAA TTTTTTCCCT GCGAGCATCC TTTTGAGGTC TGAGAACAAG AAAAAGTCGC
      781 TGGGGGCCAG ATCTGGAGAA TACGGCGGGT GGGGAAGCAA TTCGAAGCCC AATTCATGAA
      841 TTTTTGCCAT CGTTCTCAAT GACTTGTGGC ACGGTGCGTT GTCTTGGTGG AACAACACTT
      901 TTTTCTTCTT CATGTGGGGC CGTTTTGCCG CGATTTCGAC CTTCAAACGC TCCAATAACG
      961 CCATATAATA GTCACTGTTG ATGGTTTTTC CCTTCTCAAG ATAATCGATA AAAATTATTC
     1021 CATGCGCATC CCAAAAAACA GAGGCCATTA CTTTGCCAGC GGACTTTTGA GTCTTTCCAC
     1081 GCTTCGGAGA CGGTTCACCG GTCGCTGTCC ACTCAGCCGA CTGTCGATTG GACTCAGGAG
     1141 TGTAGTGATG GAGCCATGTT TCATCCATTG TCACATATCG ACGGAAAAAC TCGGGTGTAT
     1201 TACGAGTTAA CAGCTGCAAA CACCGCTTAG AATCATCAAC ACGTCGTTGT TTTTGGTCAA
     1261 ATGTGAGCTC GCGCGGCACC CATTTCGCAC AGAGCTTCCG CATATCCAAA TATTGATGAA
     1321 TGATATGACC AACACGTTCC TTTGATATCT TTAAGGCCTC TGCTATCTCG ATCAACTTCA
     1381 TTTTACGGTC ATTCAAAATC ATTTTGTGGA TTTTTTTGAT GTTTTCGTCG GTAACCACCT
     1441 CTTTCGGGCG TCCACTGCGT TCACCGTCCT CCGTGCTCAT TTCACCACGC TTGAATTTTG
     1501 CATACCAATC AATTATTGTT GATTTCCCTG GGGCAGAGTC CGGAAACTCA TTATCAAGCC
     1561 AAGTTTTTGC TTCCACTGTA TTTTTTCCCT TCAGAAAACA GTATTTTATC AAAACACGAA
     1621 ATTCCTTTTT TTCCATTGAG ACCCAGTCGA AAGTGAAACG TGATTTCATG CGTCATTTTG
     1681 AACATTTTGT AAATCTTATT TAATAATGTG TGCGGCAATT CACATTTAAT TTATGAATGT
     1741 TTTCTTAACA TCGCGGCAAC TCAAGAAACG GCAGGTTCGG ATCTTAGCTA CTAGAGAAAG
     1801 AGGAGAAATA CTAGATGGTG AGTAAGGGTG AAGCCGTGAT TAAAGAGTTC ATGCGCTTCA
     1861 AAGTGCATAT GGAGGGCTCA ATGAACGGCC ATGAATTTGA AATTGAAGGT GAAGGAGAAG
     1921 GCCGTCCGTA TGAGGGCACC CAGACCGCCA AACTGAAAGT CACAAAGGGT GGCCCGCTGC
     1981 CGTTTTCGTG GGATATTTTA TCCCCTCAAT TCATGTACGG CAGCCGGGCG TTTATTAAAC
     2041 ACCCGGCGGA TATCCCGGAT TACTATAAGC AATCTTTTCC AGAAGGCTTT AAATGGGAGC
     2101 GCGTGATGAA TTTTGAAGAC GGAGGTGCTG TTACCGTGAC CCAGGACACG AGCTTAGAAG
     2161 ACGGTACCTT GATCTATAAG GTAAAGCTGC GTGGTACCAA TTTCCCGCCG GATGGGCCAG
     2221 TTATGCAGAA AAAGACTATG GGCTGGGAAG CATCGACGGA GCGTCTTTAC CCCGAAGACG
     2281 GCGTCCTGAA AGGCGATATT AAAATGGCCC TGCGACTGAA AGACGGCGGT CGCTACCTTG
     2341 CAGATTTCAA AACAACGTAT AAAGCGAAAA AACCTGTGCA GATGCCCGGG GCGTACAACG
     2401 TTGATCGCAA ACTAGATATC ACTTCACACA ACGAAGATTA CACGGTAGTC GAACAGTATG
     2461 AACGTAGCGA GGGGCGCCAT AGCACCGGAG GCATGGATGA ACTCTATAAA TAATTCAGCC
     2521 AAAAAACTTA AGACCGCCGG TCTTGTCCAC TACCTTGCAG TAATGCGGTG GACAGGATCG
     2581 GCGGTTTTCT TTTCTCTTCT CAAGACTGGG TCTCAAATGG TATTTGAAAA AATTGATAAA
     2641 AATAGTTGGA ACAGAAAAGA GTATTTTGAC CACTACTTTG CAAGTGTACC TTGTACCTAC
     2701 AGCATGACCG TTAAAGTGGA TATCACACAA ATAAAGGAAA AGGGAATGAA ACTATATCCT
     2761 GCAATGCTTT ATTATATTGC AATGATTGTA AACCGCCATT CAGAGTTTAG GACGGCAATC
     2821 AATCAAGATG GTGAATTGGG GATATATGAT GAGATGATAC CAAGCTATAC AATATTTCAC
     2881 AATGATACTG AAACATTTTC CAGCCTTTGG ACTGAGTGTA AGTCTGACTT TAAATCATTT
     2941 TTAGCAGATT ATGAAAGTGA TACGCAACGG TATGGAAACA ATCATAGAAT GGAAGGAAAG
     3001 CCAAATGCTC CGGAAAACAT TTTTAATGTA TCTATGATAC CGTGGTCAAC CTTCGATGGC
     3061 TTTAATCTGA ATTTGCAGAA AGGATATGAT TATTTGATTC CTATTTTTAC TATGGGGAAA
     3121 TATTATAAAG AAGATAACAA AATTATACTT CCTTTGGCAA TTCAAGTTCA TCACGCAGTA
     3181 TGTGACGGAT TTCACATTTG CCGTTTTGTA AACGAATTGC AGGAATTGAT AAATAGTTAA
     3241 GCTTCAGGTT TGTCTGTAAC TAAAAACAAG TATTTAAGCA AAAACATCGT AGAAATACGG
     3301 TGTTTTTTGT TACCCTAAGT TTAAACTAGA CCGGGGACTT ATCATCCAAC CTGTTACGCT
     3361 AGCATGAAGA GCACCCCAGG ATACATAGAT TACCACAACT CCGAGCCCTT CCACCTAGCG
     3421 TGCTAACCAC GCACGCTATT GTTGTATAGG CTAGGTGGAG GCTCAGTGAT GATAAGTCTG
     3481 CGATGGTGGA TGCATGTGTC ATGGTCATAG CTGTTTCCTG TGTGAAATTG TTATCCGCTC
     3541 AGAGGGCACA ATCCTATTCC GCGCTATCCG ACAATCTCCA AGACATTAGG TGGAGTTCAG
     3601 TTCGGCGTAT GGCATATGTC GCTGGAAAGA ACATGTGAGC AAAAGGCCAG CAAAAGGCCA
     3661 GGAACCGTAA AAAGGCCGCG TTGCTGGCGT TACAGCTGGG CGCGCCCCAT GTCAGCCGTT
     3721 AAGTGTTCCT GTGTCACTCA AAATTGCTTT GAGAGGCTCT AAGGGCTTCT CAGTGCGTTA
     3781 CATCCCTGGC TTGTTGTCCA CAACCGTTAA ACCTTAAAGG CTTTAAAAGC CTTATATATT
     3841 CTTTTTTTTC TTATAAAACT TAAAACCTTA GAGGCTATTT AAGTTGCTGA TTTATATTAA
     3901 TTTTATTGTT CAAACATGAG AGCTTAGTAC GTGAAACATG AGAGCTTAGT ACGTTAGCCA
     3961 TGAGAGCTTA GTACGTTAGC CATGAGGGTT TAGTTCGTTA AACATGAGAG CTTAGTACGT
     4021 TAAACATGAG AGCTTAGTAC GTGAAACATG AGAGCTTAGT ACGTACTATC AACAGGTTGA
     4081 ACTGCTGATC TTCAGATCGG CGCGCCGGCC GGCCGAAGAT CCTTTGATCT TTTCTACGGG
     4141 GTCTGACGCT CTATTCAACA AAGCCGCCGT CCCGTCAAGT CAGCGTAAAT GGGTAGGGGG
     4201 CTTCAAATCG TCCTCGTGAT ACCAATTCGG AGCCTGCTTT TTTGTACAAA CTTGTTGATA
     4261 ATGGCAATTC AAGGATCTTC ACCTAGATCC TTTTAAATTA AAAATGAAGT TTTAAATCAA
     4321 TCTAAAGTAT ATATGAGTAA ACTTGGTCTG ACAGTTACCA ATGCTTAATC AGTGAGGCAC
     4381 CTATCTCAGC GATCTGTCTA TTTCGTTCAT CCATAGTTGC CTGACTCCCC GTCGTGTAGA
     4441 TAACTACGAT ACGGGAGGGC TTACCATCTG GCCCCAGTGC TGCAATGATA CCGCGAGAGC
     4501 CACGCTCACC GGCTCCAGAT TTATCAGCAA TAAACCAGCC AGCCGGAAGG GCCGAGCGCA
     4561 GAAGTGGTCC TGCAACTTTA TCCGCCTCCA TCCAGTCTAT TAATTGTTGC CGGGAAGCTA
     4621 GAGTAAGTAG TTCGCCAGTT AATAGTTTGC GCAACGTTGT TGCCATTGCT ACAGGCATCG
     4681 TGGTGTCACG CTCGTCGTTT GGTATGGCTT CATTCAGCTC CGGTTCCCAA CGATCAAGGC
     4741 GAGTTACATG ATCCCCCATG TTGTGCAAAA AAGCGGTTAG CTCCTTCGGT CCTCCGATCG
     4801 TTGTCAGAAG TAAGTTGGCC GCAGTGTTAT CACTCATGGT TATGGCAGCA CTGCATAATT
     4861 CTCTTACTGT CATGCCATCC GTAAGATGCT TTTCTGTGAC TGGTGAGTAC TCAACCAAGT
     4921 CATTCTGAGA ATAGTGTATG CGGCGACCGA GTTGCTCTTG CCCGGCGTCA ATACGGGATA
     4981 ATACCGCGCC ACATAGCAGA ACTTTAAAAG TGCTCATCAT TGGAAAACGT TCTTCGGGGC
     5041 GAAAACTCTC AAGGATCTTA CCGCTGTTGA GATCCAGTTC GATGTAACCC ACTCGTGCAC
     5101 CCAACTGATC TTCAGCATCT TTTACTTTCA CCAGCGTTTC TGGGTGAGCA AAAACAGGAA
     5161 GGCAAAATGC CGCAAAAAAG GGAATAAGGG CGACACGGAA ATGTTGAATA CTCATACTCT
     5221 TCCTTTTTCA ATATTATTGA AGCATTTATC AGGGTTATTG TCTCATGAGC GGATACATAT
     5281 TTGAATGTAT TTAGAAAAAT AAACAAATAG GGGTTCCGCG CACATTTCCC CGAAAAGTGC
     5341 CAGATACCTG AAACAAAACC CATCGTACGG CCAAGGAAGT CTCCAATAAC TGTGATCCAC
     5401 CACAAGCGCC AGGGTTTTCC CAGTCACGAC GTT
//
