# Supplementary material for: A scalable transposon mutagenesis system for non-model bacteria
Source: bioRxiv preprint, doi:10.64898/2025.12.22.696024, version 1 (2025-12-23)
Supplement: Plasmid sequences [file 696024_file12.zip › Plasmid sequences/Transposon plasmid destination vectors/pGLU_7.gb]

LOCUS       pGLU_7                  5701 bp ds-DNA     circular     12-NOV-2024
DEFINITION  .
FEATURES             Location/Qualifiers
     primer_bind     1..17
                     /label="M13 fwd"
                     /ApEinfo_revcolor="#d59687"
                     /ApEinfo_fwdcolor="#d59687"
     prokaryote t... 70..99
                     /label="L2U5H11"
                     /ApEinfo_revcolor="#f8d3a9"
                     /ApEinfo_fwdcolor="#f8d3a9"
     miscellaneous   100..139
                     /label="UNS1"
                     /ApEinfo_revcolor="#9eafd2"
                     /ApEinfo_fwdcolor="#9eafd2"
     miscellaneous   complement(159..404)
                     /label="oriT"
                     /ApEinfo_revcolor="#84b0dc"
                     /ApEinfo_fwdcolor="#84b0dc"
     prokaryote t... complement(405..585)
                     /label="TAmarelleT9"
                     /ApEinfo_revcolor="#f58a5e"
                     /ApEinfo_fwdcolor="#f58a5e"
     CDS             complement(590..1636)
                     /label="Himar_Tnp"
                     /ApEinfo_revcolor="#f58a5e"
                     /ApEinfo_fwdcolor="#f58a5e"
     prokaryote p... 1649..1778
                     /label="BBa_J72163 GlpT Promoter"
                     /ApEinfo_revcolor="#75c6a9"
                     /ApEinfo_fwdcolor="#75c6a9"
     RBS             1779..1814
                     /label="sfGFP Ribosome Binding Site"
                     /ApEinfo_revcolor="#b7e6d7"
                     /ApEinfo_fwdcolor="#b7e6d7"
     CDS             1815..2513
                     /label="mScarlet-I"
                     /ApEinfo_revcolor="#ffef86"
                     /ApEinfo_fwdcolor="#ffef86"
     prokaryote t... 2514..2603
                     /label="ECK120029600"
                     /ApEinfo_revcolor="#f8d3a9"
                     /ApEinfo_fwdcolor="#f8d3a9"
     CDS             2617..3432
                     /label="aph(3')-I EZ-Tn5"
                     /ApEinfo_revcolor="#ffef86"
                     /ApEinfo_fwdcolor="#ffef86"
     prokaryote t... 3437..3594
                     /label="TAmarelleT1"
                     /ApEinfo_revcolor="#f58a5e"
                     /ApEinfo_fwdcolor="#f58a5e"
     miscellaneous   3595..3624
                     /label="Himar_RE"
                     /ApEinfo_revcolor="#faac61"
                     /ApEinfo_fwdcolor="#faac61"
     miscellaneous   complement(3595..3624)
                     /label="Himar_LE"
                     /ApEinfo_revcolor="#faac61"
                     /ApEinfo_fwdcolor="#faac61"
     miscellaneous   3644..3683
                     /label="UNSX"
                     /ApEinfo_revcolor="#9eafd2"
                     /ApEinfo_fwdcolor="#9eafd2"
     prokaryote p... 3684..3715
                     /label="L2U8H11"
                     /ApEinfo_revcolor="#75c6a9"
                     /ApEinfo_fwdcolor="#75c6a9"
     primer_bind     complement(3772..3788)
                     /label="M13 rev"
                     /ApEinfo_revcolor="#c7b0e3"
                     /ApEinfo_fwdcolor="#c7b0e3"
     primer          complement(3785..3807)
                     /label="M13/pUC Reverse"
                     /note="sequence: AGCGGATAACAATTTCACACAGG"
                     /ApEinfo_revcolor="#84b0dc"
                     /ApEinfo_fwdcolor="#84b0dc"
     ORI             3978..4366
                     /label="R6K ORI"
                     /ApEinfo_revcolor="#f58a5e"
                     /ApEinfo_fwdcolor="#f58a5e"
     CDS             complement(4623..5483)
                     /label="AmpR"
                     /ApEinfo_revcolor="#f58a5e"
                     /ApEinfo_fwdcolor="#f58a5e"
     promoter        complement(5484..5588)
                     /label="Pamp"
                     /ApEinfo_revcolor="#faac61"
                     /ApEinfo_fwdcolor="#faac61"
     primer          5687..8
                     /label="M13/pUC Forward"
                     /note="sequence: CCCAGTCACGACGTTGTAAAACG"
                     /ApEinfo_revcolor="#84b0dc"
                     /ApEinfo_fwdcolor="#84b0dc"
ORIGIN
        1 GTAAAACGAC GGCCAGTCAT GCATAATCCG CACGCATCTG GAATAAGGAA GTGCCATTCC
       61 GCCTGACCTT AGCGTGCGAA CAGCACGCTA TTGTTGTATC ATTACTCGCA TCCATTCTCA
      121 GGCTGTCTCG TCTCGTCTCC GAGCTCTTCA ATGAGGAGTA CGGCCAGCCT CGCAGAGCAG
      181 GATTCCCGTT GAGCACCGCC AGGTGCGAAT AAGGGACAGT GAAGAAGGAA CACCCGCTCG
      241 CGGGTGGGCC TACTTCACCT ATCCTGCCCG GCTGACGCCG TTGGATACAC CAAGGAAAGT
      301 CTACACGAAC CCTTTGGCAA AATCCTGTAT ATCGTGCGAA AAAGGATGGA TATACCGAAA
      361 AAATCGCTAT AATGACCCCG AAGCAGGGTT ATGCAGCGGA AAAGTCGTTG GGATTGTCCT
      421 GACCGAAGCG GGACAGGTCC ACGAGCAGGC AATGCTTGTT GGGCATGGTG AGGTGGATGT
      481 CTTTCACTTC CGGCACGCAG CCGAGGACTT TTTGCGCCAT ATCGTAAAGT GTGTGCTGAA
      541 CGGATTCGCT TTCGTGTTCA GCGAAAGAGG CGAGAAGGAG ATTCCAAGCT TATTCAACAT
      601 AGTTCCCTTC AAGAGCGATA CAACGATTAT AACGACCTTC CAATTTTTTG ATACCATTTT
      661 GGTAGTACTC CTTCGGTTTT GCCTCAAAAT AGGCCTCAGT TTCGGCGATC ACCTCTTCAT
      721 TGCAGCCAAA TTTTTTCCCT GCGAGCATCC TTTTGAGGTC TGAGAACAAG AAAAAGTCGC
      781 TGGGGGCCAG ATCTGGAGAA TACGGCGGGT GGGGAAGCAA TTCGAAGCCC AATTCATGAA
      841 TTTTTGCCAT CGTTCTCAAT GACTTGTGGC ACGGTGCGTT GTCTTGGTGG AACAACACTT
      901 TTTTCTTCTT CATGTGGGGC CGTTTTGCCG CGATTTCGAC CTTCAAACGC TCCAATAACG
      961 CCATATAATA GTCACTGTTG ATGGTTTTTC CCTTCTCAAG ATAATCGATA AAAATTATTC
     1021 CATGCGCATC CCAAAAAACA GAGGCCATTA CTTTGCCAGC GGACTTTTGA GTCTTTCCAC
     1081 GCTTCGGAGA CGGTTCACCG GTCGCTGTCC ACTCAGCCGA CTGTCGATTG GACTCAGGAG
     1141 TGTAGTGATG GAGCCATGTT TCATCCATTG TCACATATCG ACGGAAAAAC TCGGGTGTAT
     1201 TACGAGTTAA CAGCTGCAAA CACCGCTTAG AATCATCAAC ACGTCGTTGT TTTTGGTCAA
     1261 ATGTGAGCTC GCGCGGCACC CATTTCGCAC AGAGCTTCCG CATATCCAAA TATTGATGAA
     1321 TGATATGACC AACACGTTCC TTTGATATCT TTAAGGCCTC TGCTATCTCG ATCAACTTCA
     1381 TTTTACGGTC ATTCAAAATC ATTTTGTGGA TTTTTTTGAT GTTTTCGTCG GTAACCACCT
     1441 CTTTCGGGCG TCCACTGCGT TCACCGTCCT CCGTGCTCAT TTCACCACGC TTGAATTTTG
     1501 CATACCAATC AATTATTGTT GATTTCCCTG GGGCAGAGTC CGGAAACTCA TTATCAAGCC
     1561 AAGTTTTTGC TTCCACTGTA TTTTTTCCCT TCAGAAAACA GTATTTTATC AAAACACGAA
     1621 ATTCCTTTTT TTCCATTGAG ACCCAGTCGA AAGTGAAACG TGATTTCATG CGTCATTTTG
     1681 AACATTTTGT AAATCTTATT TAATAATGTG TGCGGCAATT CACATTTAAT TTATGAATGT
     1741 TTTCTTAACA TCGCGGCAAC TCAAGAAACG GCAGGTTCGG ATCTTAGCTA CTAGAGAAAG
     1801 AGGAGAAATA CTAGATGGTG AGTAAGGGTG AAGCCGTGAT TAAAGAGTTC ATGCGCTTCA
     1861 AAGTGCATAT GGAGGGCTCA ATGAACGGCC ATGAATTTGA AATTGAAGGT GAAGGAGAAG
     1921 GCCGTCCGTA TGAGGGCACC CAGACCGCCA AACTGAAAGT CACAAAGGGT GGCCCGCTGC
     1981 CGTTTTCGTG GGATATTTTA TCCCCTCAAT TCATGTACGG CAGCCGGGCG TTTATTAAAC
     2041 ACCCGGCGGA TATCCCGGAT TACTATAAGC AATCTTTTCC AGAAGGCTTT AAATGGGAGC
     2101 GCGTGATGAA TTTTGAAGAC GGAGGTGCTG TTACCGTGAC CCAGGACACG AGCTTAGAAG
     2161 ACGGTACCTT GATCTATAAG GTAAAGCTGC GTGGTACCAA TTTCCCGCCG GATGGGCCAG
     2221 TTATGCAGAA AAAGACTATG GGCTGGGAAG CATCGACGGA GCGTCTTTAC CCCGAAGACG
     2281 GCGTCCTGAA AGGCGATATT AAAATGGCCC TGCGACTGAA AGACGGCGGT CGCTACCTTG
     2341 CAGATTTCAA AACAACGTAT AAAGCGAAAA AACCTGTGCA GATGCCCGGG GCGTACAACG
     2401 TTGATCGCAA ACTAGATATC ACTTCACACA ACGAAGATTA CACGGTAGTC GAACAGTATG
     2461 AACGTAGCGA GGGGCGCCAT AGCACCGGAG GCATGGATGA ACTCTATAAA TAATTCAGCC
     2521 AAAAAACTTA AGACCGCCGG TCTTGTCCAC TACCTTGCAG TAATGCGGTG GACAGGATCG
     2581 GCGGTTTTCT TTTCTCTTCT CAAGACTGGG TCTCAAATGA GCCATATTCA ACGGGAAACG
     2641 TCTTGCTCGA GGCCGCGATT AAATTCCAAC ATGGATGCTG ATTTATATGG GTATAAATGG
     2701 GCTCGCGATA ATGTCGGGCA ATCAGGTGCG ACAATCTATC GATTGTATGG GAAGCCCGAT
     2761 GCGCCAGAGT TGTTTCTGAA ACATGGCAAA GGTAGCGTTG CCAATGATGT TACAGATGAG
     2821 ATGGTCAGAC TAAACTGGCT GACGGAATTT ATGCCTCTTC CGACCATCAA GCATTTTATC
     2881 CGTACTCCTG ATGATGCATG GTTACTCACC ACTGCGATCC CCGGAAAAAC AGCATTCCAG
     2941 GTATTAGAAG AATATCCTGA TTCAGGTGAA AATATTGTTG ATGCGCTGGC AGTGTTCCTG
     3001 CGCCGGTTGC ATTCGATTCC TGTTTGTAAT TGTCCTTTTA ACAGCGATCG CGTATTTCGT
     3061 CTCGCTCAGG CGCAATCACG AATGAATAAC GGTTTGGTTG ATGCGAGTGA TTTTGATGAC
     3121 GAGCGTAATG GCTGGCCTGT TGAACAAGTC TGGAAAGAAA TGCATAAACT TTTGCCATTC
     3181 TCACCGGATT CAGTCGTCAC TCATGGTGAT TTCTCACTTG ATAACCTTAT TTTTGACGAG
     3241 GGGAAATTAA TAGGTTGTAT TGATGTTGGA CGAGTCGGAA TCGCAGACCG ATACCAGGAT
     3301 CTTGCCATCC TATGGAACTG CCTCGGTGAG TTTTCTCCTT CATTACAGAA ACGGCTTTTT
     3361 CAAAAATATG GTATTGATAA TCCTGATATG AATAAATTGC AGTTTCATTT GATGCTCGAT
     3421 GAGTTTTTCT AAGCTTGAGC GCATGCTCGA GTACTTCGCC TGGACCATGC TCGCCGTCGT
     3481 CTTCGGCTTC CTCCTCTTCG TCAACCTCGC CTACGTCCCC CTCGGCCACT GGGCCGAGGC
     3541 CTTCGCCGGC TTCTTCAAAT TTTCAGGGCT GCCGCACCCC ATCGACTGGG GGCTTAGACC
     3601 GGGGACTTAT CATCCAACCT GTTACGCTAG CATGAAGAGC ACCCCAGGAT ACATAGATTA
     3661 CCACAACTCC GAGCCCTTCC ACCTAGCGTG CTAACCACGC ACGCTATTGT TGTATAGGCT
     3721 AGGTGGAGGC TCAGTGATGA TAAGTCTGCG ATGGTGGATG CATGTGTCAT GGTCATAGCT
     3781 GTTTCCTGTG TGAAATTGTT ATCCGCTCAG AGGGCACAAT CCTATTCCGC GCTATCCGAC
     3841 AATCTCCAAG ACATTAGGTG GAGTTCAGTT CGGCGTATGG CATATGTCGC TGGAAAGAAC
     3901 ATGTGAGCAA AAGGCCAGCA AAAGGCCAGG AACCGTAAAA AGGCCGCGTT GCTGGCGTTA
     3961 CAGCTGGGCG CGCCCCATGT CAGCCGTTAA GTGTTCCTGT GTCACTCAAA ATTGCTTTGA
     4021 GAGGCTCTAA GGGCTTCTCA GTGCGTTACA TCCCTGGCTT GTTGTCCACA ACCGTTAAAC
     4081 CTTAAAGGCT TTAAAAGCCT TATATATTCT TTTTTTTCTT ATAAAACTTA AAACCTTAGA
     4141 GGCTATTTAA GTTGCTGATT TATATTAATT TTATTGTTCA AACATGAGAG CTTAGTACGT
     4201 GAAACATGAG AGCTTAGTAC GTTAGCCATG AGAGCTTAGT ACGTTAGCCA TGAGGGTTTA
     4261 GTTCGTTAAA CATGAGAGCT TAGTACGTTA AACATGAGAG CTTAGTACGT GAAACATGAG
     4321 AGCTTAGTAC GTACTATCAA CAGGTTGAAC TGCTGATCTT CAGATCGGCG CGCCGGCCGG
     4381 CCGAAGATCC TTTGATCTTT TCTACGGGGT CTGACGCTCT ATTCAACAAA GCCGCCGTCC
     4441 CGTCAAGTCA GCGTAAATGG GTAGGGGGCT TCAAATCGTC CTCGTGATAC CAATTCGGAG
     4501 CCTGCTTTTT TGTACAAACT TGTTGATAAT GGCAATTCAA GGATCTTCAC CTAGATCCTT
     4561 TTAAATTAAA AATGAAGTTT TAAATCAATC TAAAGTATAT ATGAGTAAAC TTGGTCTGAC
     4621 AGTTACCAAT GCTTAATCAG TGAGGCACCT ATCTCAGCGA TCTGTCTATT TCGTTCATCC
     4681 ATAGTTGCCT GACTCCCCGT CGTGTAGATA ACTACGATAC GGGAGGGCTT ACCATCTGGC
     4741 CCCAGTGCTG CAATGATACC GCGAGAGCCA CGCTCACCGG CTCCAGATTT ATCAGCAATA
     4801 AACCAGCCAG CCGGAAGGGC CGAGCGCAGA AGTGGTCCTG CAACTTTATC CGCCTCCATC
     4861 CAGTCTATTA ATTGTTGCCG GGAAGCTAGA GTAAGTAGTT CGCCAGTTAA TAGTTTGCGC
     4921 AACGTTGTTG CCATTGCTAC AGGCATCGTG GTGTCACGCT CGTCGTTTGG TATGGCTTCA
     4981 TTCAGCTCCG GTTCCCAACG ATCAAGGCGA GTTACATGAT CCCCCATGTT GTGCAAAAAA
     5041 GCGGTTAGCT CCTTCGGTCC TCCGATCGTT GTCAGAAGTA AGTTGGCCGC AGTGTTATCA
     5101 CTCATGGTTA TGGCAGCACT GCATAATTCT CTTACTGTCA TGCCATCCGT AAGATGCTTT
     5161 TCTGTGACTG GTGAGTACTC AACCAAGTCA TTCTGAGAAT AGTGTATGCG GCGACCGAGT
     5221 TGCTCTTGCC CGGCGTCAAT ACGGGATAAT ACCGCGCCAC ATAGCAGAAC TTTAAAAGTG
     5281 CTCATCATTG GAAAACGTTC TTCGGGGCGA AAACTCTCAA GGATCTTACC GCTGTTGAGA
     5341 TCCAGTTCGA TGTAACCCAC TCGTGCACCC AACTGATCTT CAGCATCTTT TACTTTCACC
     5401 AGCGTTTCTG GGTGAGCAAA AACAGGAAGG CAAAATGCCG CAAAAAAGGG AATAAGGGCG
     5461 ACACGGAAAT GTTGAATACT CATACTCTTC CTTTTTCAAT ATTATTGAAG CATTTATCAG
     5521 GGTTATTGTC TCATGAGCGG ATACATATTT GAATGTATTT AGAAAAATAA ACAAATAGGG
     5581 GTTCCGCGCA CATTTCCCCG AAAAGTGCCA GATACCTGAA ACAAAACCCA TCGTACGGCC
     5641 AAGGAAGTCT CCAATAACTG TGATCCACCA CAAGCGCCAG GGTTTTCCCA GTCACGACGT
     5701 T
//
