# Supplementary material for: A scalable transposon mutagenesis system for non-model bacteria
Source: bioRxiv preprint, doi:10.64898/2025.12.22.696024, version 1 (2025-12-23)
Supplement: Plasmid sequences [file 696024_file12.zip › Plasmid sequences/Transposon plasmid destination vectors/pGLU_131.gb]

LOCUS       pGLU_131                6528 bp ds-DNA     circular     05-JUN-2024
DEFINITION  .
FEATURES             Location/Qualifiers
     miscellaneous   16..55
                     /label="UNSX"
                     /ApEinfo_revcolor="#9eafd2"
                     /ApEinfo_fwdcolor="#9eafd2"
     prokaryote p... 56..87
                     /label="L2U8H11"
                     /ApEinfo_revcolor="#75c6a9"
                     /ApEinfo_fwdcolor="#75c6a9"
     primer_bind     complement(144..160)
                     /label="M13 rev"
                     /ApEinfo_revcolor="#c7b0e3"
                     /ApEinfo_fwdcolor="#c7b0e3"
     ORI             350..738
                     /label="R6K ORI"
                     /ApEinfo_revcolor="#f58a5e"
                     /ApEinfo_fwdcolor="#f58a5e"
     CDS             complement(995..1855)
                     /label="AmpR"
                     /ApEinfo_revcolor="#f58a5e"
                     /ApEinfo_fwdcolor="#f58a5e"
     promoter        complement(1856..1960)
                     /label="Pamp"
                     /ApEinfo_revcolor="#faac61"
                     /ApEinfo_fwdcolor="#faac61"
     primer_bind     2074..2090
                     /label="M13 fwd"
                     /ApEinfo_revcolor="#d59687"
                     /ApEinfo_fwdcolor="#d59687"
     prokaryote t... 2143..2172
                     /label="L2U5H11"
                     /ApEinfo_revcolor="#f8d3a9"
                     /ApEinfo_fwdcolor="#f8d3a9"
     miscellaneous   2173..2212
                     /label="UNS1"
                     /ApEinfo_revcolor="#9eafd2"
                     /ApEinfo_fwdcolor="#9eafd2"
     miscellaneous   complement(2232..2477)
                     /label="oriT"
                     /ApEinfo_revcolor="#84b0dc"
                     /ApEinfo_fwdcolor="#84b0dc"
     prokaryote t... complement(2478..2658)
                     /label="TAmarelleT9"
                     /ApEinfo_revcolor="#f58a5e"
                     /ApEinfo_fwdcolor="#f58a5e"
     CDS             complement(2663..4093)
                     /label="Tn5_TnpA"
                     /ApEinfo_revcolor="#f58a5e"
                     /ApEinfo_fwdcolor="#f58a5e"
     prokaryote p... 4106..4235
                     /label="BBa_J72163 GlpT Promoter"
                     /ApEinfo_revcolor="#75c6a9"
                     /ApEinfo_fwdcolor="#75c6a9"
     RBS             4236..4271
                     /label="sfGFP Ribosome Binding Site"
                     /ApEinfo_revcolor="#b7e6d7"
                     /ApEinfo_fwdcolor="#b7e6d7"
     CDS             4272..4970
                     /label="mScarlet-I"
                     /ApEinfo_revcolor="#ffef86"
                     /ApEinfo_fwdcolor="#ffef86"
     prokaryote t... 4971..5060
                     /label="ECK120029600"
                     /ApEinfo_revcolor="#f8d3a9"
                     /ApEinfo_fwdcolor="#f8d3a9"
     CDS             5074..6450
                     /label="tetL"
                     /ApEinfo_revcolor="#ffef86"
                     /ApEinfo_fwdcolor="#ffef86"
     prokaryote t... 6455..6505
                     /label="TtetL"
                     /ApEinfo_revcolor="#f8d3a9"
                     /ApEinfo_fwdcolor="#f8d3a9"
     miscellaneous   6506..6524
                     /label="Tn5_RE"
                     /ApEinfo_revcolor="#faac61"
                     /ApEinfo_fwdcolor="#faac61"
     miscellaneous   complement(6506..6524)
                     /label="Tn5_LE"
                     /ApEinfo_revcolor="#faac61"
                     /ApEinfo_fwdcolor="#faac61"
ORIGIN
        1 AGCATGAAGA GCACCCCAGG ATACATAGAT TACCACAACT CCGAGCCCTT CCACCTAGCG
       61 TGCTAACCAC GCACGCTATT GTTGTATAGG CTAGGTGGAG GCTCAGTGAT GATAAGTCTG
      121 CGATGGTGGA TGCATGTGTC ATGGTCATAG CTGTTTCCTG TGTGAAATTG TTATCCGCTC
      181 AGAGGGCACA ATCCTATTCC GCGCTATCCG ACAATCTCCA AGACATTAGG TGGAGTTCAG
      241 TTCGGCGTAT GGCATATGTC GCTGGAAAGA ACATGTGAGC AAAAGGCCAG CAAAAGGCCA
      301 GGAACCGTAA AAAGGCCGCG TTGCTGGCGT TACAGCTGGG CGCGCCCCAT GTCAGCCGTT
      361 AAGTGTTCCT GTGTCACTCA AAATTGCTTT GAGAGGCTCT AAGGGCTTCT CAGTGCGTTA
      421 CATCCCTGGC TTGTTGTCCA CAACCGTTAA ACCTTAAAGG CTTTAAAAGC CTTATATATT
      481 CTTTTTTTTC TTATAAAACT TAAAACCTTA GAGGCTATTT AAGTTGCTGA TTTATATTAA
      541 TTTTATTGTT CAAACATGAG AGCTTAGTAC GTGAAACATG AGAGCTTAGT ACGTTAGCCA
      601 TGAGAGCTTA GTACGTTAGC CATGAGGGTT TAGTTCGTTA AACATGAGAG CTTAGTACGT
      661 TAAACATGAG AGCTTAGTAC GTGAAACATG AGAGCTTAGT ACGTACTATC AACAGGTTGA
      721 ACTGCTGATC TTCAGATCGG CGCGCCGGCC GGCCGAAGAT CCTTTGATCT TTTCTACGGG
      781 GTCTGACGCT CTATTCAACA AAGCCGCCGT CCCGTCAAGT CAGCGTAAAT GGGTAGGGGG
      841 CTTCAAATCG TCCTCGTGAT ACCAATTCGG AGCCTGCTTT TTTGTACAAA CTTGTTGATA
      901 ATGGCAATTC AAGGATCTTC ACCTAGATCC TTTTAAATTA AAAATGAAGT TTTAAATCAA
      961 TCTAAAGTAT ATATGAGTAA ACTTGGTCTG ACAGTTACCA ATGCTTAATC AGTGAGGCAC
     1021 CTATCTCAGC GATCTGTCTA TTTCGTTCAT CCATAGTTGC CTGACTCCCC GTCGTGTAGA
     1081 TAACTACGAT ACGGGAGGGC TTACCATCTG GCCCCAGTGC TGCAATGATA CCGCGAGAGC
     1141 CACGCTCACC GGCTCCAGAT TTATCAGCAA TAAACCAGCC AGCCGGAAGG GCCGAGCGCA
     1201 GAAGTGGTCC TGCAACTTTA TCCGCCTCCA TCCAGTCTAT TAATTGTTGC CGGGAAGCTA
     1261 GAGTAAGTAG TTCGCCAGTT AATAGTTTGC GCAACGTTGT TGCCATTGCT ACAGGCATCG
     1321 TGGTGTCACG CTCGTCGTTT GGTATGGCTT CATTCAGCTC CGGTTCCCAA CGATCAAGGC
     1381 GAGTTACATG ATCCCCCATG TTGTGCAAAA AAGCGGTTAG CTCCTTCGGT CCTCCGATCG
     1441 TTGTCAGAAG TAAGTTGGCC GCAGTGTTAT CACTCATGGT TATGGCAGCA CTGCATAATT
     1501 CTCTTACTGT CATGCCATCC GTAAGATGCT TTTCTGTGAC TGGTGAGTAC TCAACCAAGT
     1561 CATTCTGAGA ATAGTGTATG CGGCGACCGA GTTGCTCTTG CCCGGCGTCA ATACGGGATA
     1621 ATACCGCGCC ACATAGCAGA ACTTTAAAAG TGCTCATCAT TGGAAAACGT TCTTCGGGGC
     1681 GAAAACTCTC AAGGATCTTA CCGCTGTTGA GATCCAGTTC GATGTAACCC ACTCGTGCAC
     1741 CCAACTGATC TTCAGCATCT TTTACTTTCA CCAGCGTTTC TGGGTGAGCA AAAACAGGAA
     1801 GGCAAAATGC CGCAAAAAAG GGAATAAGGG CGACACGGAA ATGTTGAATA CTCATACTCT
     1861 TCCTTTTTCA ATATTATTGA AGCATTTATC AGGGTTATTG TCTCATGAGC GGATACATAT
     1921 TTGAATGTAT TTAGAAAAAT AAACAAATAG GGGTTCCGCG CACATTTCCC CGAAAAGTGC
     1981 CAGATACCTG AAACAAAACC CATCGTACGG CCAAGGAAGT CTCCAATAAC TGTGATCCAC
     2041 CACAAGCGCC AGGGTTTTCC CAGTCACGAC GTTGTAAAAC GACGGCCAGT CATGCATAAT
     2101 CCGCACGCAT CTGGAATAAG GAAGTGCCAT TCCGCCTGAC CTTAGCGTGC GAACAGCACG
     2161 CTATTGTTGT ATCATTACTC GCATCCATTC TCAGGCTGTC TCGTCTCGTC TCCGAGCTCT
     2221 TCAATGAGGA GTACGGCCAG CCTCGCAGAG CAGGATTCCC GTTGAGCACC GCCAGGTGCG
     2281 AATAAGGGAC AGTGAAGAAG GAACACCCGC TCGCGGGTGG GCCTACTTCA CCTATCCTGC
     2341 CCGGCTGACG CCGTTGGATA CACCAAGGAA AGTCTACACG AACCCTTTGG CAAAATCCTG
     2401 TATATCGTGC GAAAAAGGAT GGATATACCG AAAAAATCGC TATAATGACC CCGAAGCAGG
     2461 GTTATGCAGC GGAAAAGTCG TTGGGATTGT CCTGACCGAA GCGGGACAGG TCCACGAGCA
     2521 GGCAATGCTT GTTGGGCATG GTGAGGTGGA TGTCTTTCAC TTCCGGCACG CAGCCGAGGA
     2581 CTTTTTGCGC CATATCGTAA AGTGTGTGCT GAACGGATTC GCTTTCGTGT TCAGCGAAAG
     2641 AGGCGAGAAG GAGATTCCAA GCTTAGATTT TAATGCCCTG CGCCATCAGG TCTTTCGCGG
     2701 CCAGAAAGCC ATCCAGTTTG CTTTGCAGCG CTTCCCAACC TTCCCACAGC GCACCCCAGC
     2761 TCGCAATGCC GGTACGTTTG CTATCCATAA AGCCGCCCAG ACGCGCAATC GCCATATACG
     2821 CCCATTGCAG GCTGCCCGCT TTTTCTTTGC GTTTGCGTTT GCCTTTATCC AGATAGCCCA
     2881 GCAGTTGGCA TTCATCCGGG GTCAGCACGG TTTCCGCGCT CTGGCTTTCA ACGTGTTCCG
     2941 CTTCTTTCAG CAGGCCCTGC GCACGCAGTG CTTGCGGCGG AGTAAAAGAT TCACGCAGTT
     3001 GCAGCAGACG CACCGCCACA AAGCTCAGAA TGCTCACCAT ACGTTCCAGG TTATCCGGTT
     3061 CTTCCATACG CTGACGTTCC GCACCCGCAC CCGTTTTCCA CGCTTTGTGA AATTCTTCAA
     3121 TGCGCCAACG ATGGGTATAA ATATCAATCA CACGCAGCGC TTGGGCCAGA CTTTCCACCG
     3181 GCTCGCTGGT CAGCAGCAGC CATTTCAGCG GGGTTTCGCC TTTCGGCGGA TTAATTTCTT
     3241 CGGCCAGCAC CGCGTTCAGG GTAATGTTGC CCTGTTTCAG GGTAATACGG CCGCTACGCA
     3301 GGCTCAGGCT CGCTTTACGC GCCGGACGGT TTTTACGTTT GCCACGTTTA TCCACCACGC
     3361 CTTTCTGCGG AATGCTAATC TGATAGCCGC CCAGTTCCGG CTGGTTTTTC AGGTGATCAT
     3421 ACAGATACAG GCCGCTTTCC ACATCTTTAC GCGGATGTTT GCTACGCACC ACAAAACGTT
     3481 CGTTATGGGC CAGTTTATCT TGCAGATACG CATGAATATC CGCTTCACGA TCGCACACCG
     3541 CAATCACGTT GCTCATCATG CTGCCCATTC TCAGACGCGA AGTTGCAGCA GCGGCCAGCC
     3601 ATTTGCCGCT TTCTTTTTCA TCCGCATCCG CCGGATCATC CGGACGCATC CACCATTCTT
     3661 GATGCAGCAG GCCCACGGTA CGAAAGGTGG TCGCTTCCAG CAGCAGCACG CTATGCACCC
     3721 ACCAACCACG GCTTTTATCC TGAATGCTAC CCAGTTTGCC CAGTTCTTCC GCCACCTGAT
     3781 GACGATAGCT CAGAGAGGTG GTATCTTCAA TTGCCAGCAG TTCCGGAAAT TCCTGGGCCA
     3841 GTTTCACGGT CTGCATGGCA CCCGCTTTAC GAATCGCTTC CGCGCTCACG TTCGGATTAC
     3901 GAATAAAACG ATACGCGCCT TCCTGCATGG CTTTGCTGCC TTCGCTGCTA ATGGTAATGC
     3961 TTTTGCCGCT ATATTTGGCC AGTTGCGCCG CAACATTCAC CAGACGCGCG GTACGACGCG
     4021 GATCACCCAG CGCAGCACTA GAAAACACGC TTTTCGCCCA ATCCGCCGCA CGATGCAGTG
     4081 CACTGGTAAT CATTGAGACC CAGTCGAAAG TGAAACGTGA TTTCATGCGT CATTTTGAAC
     4141 ATTTTGTAAA TCTTATTTAA TAATGTGTGC GGCAATTCAC ATTTAATTTA TGAATGTTTT
     4201 CTTAACATCG CGGCAACTCA AGAAACGGCA GGTTCGGATC TTAGCTACTA GAGAAAGAGG
     4261 AGAAATACTA GATGGTGAGT AAGGGTGAAG CCGTGATTAA AGAGTTCATG CGCTTCAAAG
     4321 TGCATATGGA GGGCTCAATG AACGGCCATG AATTTGAAAT TGAAGGTGAA GGAGAAGGCC
     4381 GTCCGTATGA GGGCACCCAG ACCGCCAAAC TGAAAGTCAC AAAGGGTGGC CCGCTGCCGT
     4441 TTTCGTGGGA TATTTTATCC CCTCAATTCA TGTACGGCAG CCGGGCGTTT ATTAAACACC
     4501 CGGCGGATAT CCCGGATTAC TATAAGCAAT CTTTTCCAGA AGGCTTTAAA TGGGAGCGCG
     4561 TGATGAATTT TGAAGACGGA GGTGCTGTTA CCGTGACCCA GGACACGAGC TTAGAAGACG
     4621 GTACCTTGAT CTATAAGGTA AAGCTGCGTG GTACCAATTT CCCGCCGGAT GGGCCAGTTA
     4681 TGCAGAAAAA GACTATGGGC TGGGAAGCAT CGACGGAGCG TCTTTACCCC GAAGACGGCG
     4741 TCCTGAAAGG CGATATTAAA ATGGCCCTGC GACTGAAAGA CGGCGGTCGC TACCTTGCAG
     4801 ATTTCAAAAC AACGTATAAA GCGAAAAAAC CTGTGCAGAT GCCCGGGGCG TACAACGTTG
     4861 ATCGCAAACT AGATATCACT TCACACAACG AAGATTACAC GGTAGTCGAA CAGTATGAAC
     4921 GTAGCGAGGG GCGCCATAGC ACCGGAGGCA TGGATGAACT CTATAAATAA TTCAGCCAAA
     4981 AAACTTAAGA CCGCCGGTCT TGTCCACTAC CTTGCAGTAA TGCGGTGGAC AGGATCGGCG
     5041 GTTTTCTTTT CTCTTCTCAA GACTGGGTCT CAAATGAATA CATCCTATTC ACAATCGAAT
     5101 TTACGACACA ACCAAATTTT AATTTGGCTT TGCATTTTAT CTTTTTTTAG CGTATTAAAT
     5161 GAAATGGTTT TGAACGTCAG CTTACCTGAT ATTGCAAATG ATTTTAATAA ACCTCCTGCG
     5221 AGTACAAACT GGGTGAACAC AGCCTTTATG TTAACCTTTT CCATTGGAAC AGCTGTATAT
     5281 GGAAAGCTAT CTGATCAATT AGGCATCAAA AGGTTACTCC TATTTGGAAT TATAATAAAT
     5341 TGTTTCGGGT CGGTAATTGG GTTTGTTGGC CATTCTTTCT TTTCCTTACT TATTATGGCT
     5401 CGTTTTATTC AAGGGGCTGG TGCAGCTGCA TTTCCAGCAC TCGTAATGGT TGTAGTTGCG
     5461 CGCTATATTC CAAAGGAAAA TAGGGGTAAA GCATTTGGTC TTATTGGATC GATAGTAGCC
     5521 ATGGGAGAAG GAGTCGGTCC AGCGATTGGT GGAATGATAG CCCATTATAT TCATTGGTCC
     5581 TATCTTCTAC TCATTCCTAT GATAACAATT ATCACTGTTC CGTTTCTTAT GAAATTATTA
     5641 AAGAAAGAAG TAAGGATAAA AGGTCATTTT GATATCAAAG GAATTATACT AATGTCTGTA
     5701 GGCATTGTAT TTTTTATGTT GTTTACAACA TCATATAGCA TTTCTTTTCT TATCGTTAGC
     5761 GTGCTGTCAT TCCTGATATT TGTAAAACAT ATCAGGAAAG TAACAGATCC TTTTGTTGAT
     5821 CCCGGATTAG GGAAAAATAT ACCTTTTATG ATTGGAGTTC TTTGTGGGGG AATTATATTT
     5881 GGAACAGTAG CAGGGTTTGT CTCTATGGTT CCTTATATGA TGAAAGATGT TCACCAGCTA
     5941 AGTACTGCCG AAATCGGAAG TGTAATTATT TTCCCTGGAA CAATGAGTGT CATTATTTTC
     6001 GGCTACATTG GTGGGATACT TGTTGATAGA AGAGGTCCTT TATACGTGTT AAACATCGGA
     6061 GTTACATTTC TTTCTGTTAG CTTTTTAACT GCTTCCTTTC TTTTAGAAAC AACATCATGG
     6121 TTCATGACAA TTATAATCGT ATTTGTTTTA GGTGGGCTTT CGTTCACCAA AACAGTTATA
     6181 TCAACAATTG TTTCAAGTAG CTTGAAACAG CAGGAAGCTG GTGCTGGAAT GAGTTTGCTT
     6241 AACTTTACCA GCTTTTTATC AGAGGGAACA GGTATTGCAA TTGTAGGTGG TTTATTATCC
     6301 ATACCCTTAC TTGATCAAAG GTTGTTACCT ATGGAAGTTG ATCAGTCAAC TTATCTGTAT
     6361 AGTAATTTGT TATTACTTTT TTCAGGAATC ATTGTCATTA GTTGGCTGGT TACCTTGAAT
     6421 GTATATAAAC ATTCTCAAAG GGATTTCTAA GCTTATCGTT AAGGGATCAA CTTTGGGAGA
     6481 GAGTTCAAAA TTGATCCTTT TTTTAAGATG TGTATAAGAG ACAGCGCT
//
