# Supplementary material for: A scalable transposon mutagenesis system for non-model bacteria
Source: bioRxiv preprint, doi:10.64898/2025.12.22.696024, version 1 (2025-12-23)
Supplement: Plasmid sequences [file 696024_file12.zip › Plasmid sequences/Transposon plasmid destination vectors/pGLU_8.gb]

LOCUS       pGLU_8                  5419 bp ds-DNA     circular     18-MAR-2024
DEFINITION  .
FEATURES             Location/Qualifiers
     primer_bind     1..17
                     /label="M13 fwd"
                     /ApEinfo_revcolor="#d59687"
                     /ApEinfo_fwdcolor="#d59687"
     prokaryote t... 70..99
                     /label="L2U5H11"
                     /ApEinfo_revcolor="#f8d3a9"
                     /ApEinfo_fwdcolor="#f8d3a9"
     miscellaneous   100..139
                     /label="UNS1"
                     /ApEinfo_revcolor="#9eafd2"
                     /ApEinfo_fwdcolor="#9eafd2"
     miscellaneous   complement(159..404)
                     /label="oriT"
                     /ApEinfo_revcolor="#84b0dc"
                     /ApEinfo_fwdcolor="#84b0dc"
     prokaryote t... complement(405..585)
                     /label="TAmarelleT9"
                     /ApEinfo_revcolor="#f58a5e"
                     /ApEinfo_fwdcolor="#f58a5e"
     CDS             complement(590..1636)
                     /label="Himar_Tnp"
                     /ApEinfo_revcolor="#f58a5e"
                     /ApEinfo_fwdcolor="#f58a5e"
     prokaryote p... 1649..1778
                     /label="BBa_J72163 GlpT Promoter"
                     /ApEinfo_revcolor="#75c6a9"
                     /ApEinfo_fwdcolor="#75c6a9"
     RBS             1779..1814
                     /label="sfGFP Ribosome Binding Site"
                     /ApEinfo_revcolor="#b7e6d7"
                     /ApEinfo_fwdcolor="#b7e6d7"
     CDS             1815..2513
                     /label="mScarlet-I"
                     /ApEinfo_revcolor="#ffef86"
                     /ApEinfo_fwdcolor="#ffef86"
     prokaryote t... 2514..2603
                     /label="ECK120029600"
                     /ApEinfo_revcolor="#f8d3a9"
                     /ApEinfo_fwdcolor="#f8d3a9"
     CDS             2617..3150
                     /label="aac(3)-Ia"
                     /ApEinfo_revcolor="#ffef86"
                     /ApEinfo_fwdcolor="#ffef86"
     prokaryote t... 3155..3312
                     /label="TAmarelleT1"
                     /ApEinfo_revcolor="#f58a5e"
                     /ApEinfo_fwdcolor="#f58a5e"
     miscellaneous   3313..3342
                     /label="Himar_RE"
                     /ApEinfo_revcolor="#faac61"
                     /ApEinfo_fwdcolor="#faac61"
     miscellaneous   complement(3313..3342)
                     /label="Himar_LE"
                     /ApEinfo_revcolor="#faac61"
                     /ApEinfo_fwdcolor="#faac61"
     miscellaneous   3362..3401
                     /label="UNSX"
                     /ApEinfo_revcolor="#9eafd2"
                     /ApEinfo_fwdcolor="#9eafd2"
     prokaryote p... 3402..3433
                     /label="L2U8H11"
                     /ApEinfo_revcolor="#75c6a9"
                     /ApEinfo_fwdcolor="#75c6a9"
     primer_bind     complement(3490..3506)
                     /label="M13 rev"
                     /ApEinfo_revcolor="#c7b0e3"
                     /ApEinfo_fwdcolor="#c7b0e3"
     ORI             3696..4084
                     /label="R6K ORI"
                     /ApEinfo_revcolor="#f58a5e"
                     /ApEinfo_fwdcolor="#f58a5e"
     CDS             complement(4341..5201)
                     /label="AmpR"
                     /ApEinfo_revcolor="#f58a5e"
                     /ApEinfo_fwdcolor="#f58a5e"
     promoter        complement(5202..5306)
                     /label="Pamp"
                     /ApEinfo_revcolor="#faac61"
                     /ApEinfo_fwdcolor="#faac61"
ORIGIN
        1 GTAAAACGAC GGCCAGTCAT GCATAATCCG CACGCATCTG GAATAAGGAA GTGCCATTCC
       61 GCCTGACCTT AGCGTGCGAA CAGCACGCTA TTGTTGTATC ATTACTCGCA TCCATTCTCA
      121 GGCTGTCTCG TCTCGTCTCC GAGCTCTTCA ATGAGGAGTA CGGCCAGCCT CGCAGAGCAG
      181 GATTCCCGTT GAGCACCGCC AGGTGCGAAT AAGGGACAGT GAAGAAGGAA CACCCGCTCG
      241 CGGGTGGGCC TACTTCACCT ATCCTGCCCG GCTGACGCCG TTGGATACAC CAAGGAAAGT
      301 CTACACGAAC CCTTTGGCAA AATCCTGTAT ATCGTGCGAA AAAGGATGGA TATACCGAAA
      361 AAATCGCTAT AATGACCCCG AAGCAGGGTT ATGCAGCGGA AAAGTCGTTG GGATTGTCCT
      421 GACCGAAGCG GGACAGGTCC ACGAGCAGGC AATGCTTGTT GGGCATGGTG AGGTGGATGT
      481 CTTTCACTTC CGGCACGCAG CCGAGGACTT TTTGCGCCAT ATCGTAAAGT GTGTGCTGAA
      541 CGGATTCGCT TTCGTGTTCA GCGAAAGAGG CGAGAAGGAG ATTCCAAGCT TATTCAACAT
      601 AGTTCCCTTC AAGAGCGATA CAACGATTAT AACGACCTTC CAATTTTTTG ATACCATTTT
      661 GGTAGTACTC CTTCGGTTTT GCCTCAAAAT AGGCCTCAGT TTCGGCGATC ACCTCTTCAT
      721 TGCAGCCAAA TTTTTTCCCT GCGAGCATCC TTTTGAGGTC TGAGAACAAG AAAAAGTCGC
      781 TGGGGGCCAG ATCTGGAGAA TACGGCGGGT GGGGAAGCAA TTCGAAGCCC AATTCATGAA
      841 TTTTTGCCAT CGTTCTCAAT GACTTGTGGC ACGGTGCGTT GTCTTGGTGG AACAACACTT
      901 TTTTCTTCTT CATGTGGGGC CGTTTTGCCG CGATTTCGAC CTTCAAACGC TCCAATAACG
      961 CCATATAATA GTCACTGTTG ATGGTTTTTC CCTTCTCAAG ATAATCGATA AAAATTATTC
     1021 CATGCGCATC CCAAAAAACA GAGGCCATTA CTTTGCCAGC GGACTTTTGA GTCTTTCCAC
     1081 GCTTCGGAGA CGGTTCACCG GTCGCTGTCC ACTCAGCCGA CTGTCGATTG GACTCAGGAG
     1141 TGTAGTGATG GAGCCATGTT TCATCCATTG TCACATATCG ACGGAAAAAC TCGGGTGTAT
     1201 TACGAGTTAA CAGCTGCAAA CACCGCTTAG AATCATCAAC ACGTCGTTGT TTTTGGTCAA
     1261 ATGTGAGCTC GCGCGGCACC CATTTCGCAC AGAGCTTCCG CATATCCAAA TATTGATGAA
     1321 TGATATGACC AACACGTTCC TTTGATATCT TTAAGGCCTC TGCTATCTCG ATCAACTTCA
     1381 TTTTACGGTC ATTCAAAATC ATTTTGTGGA TTTTTTTGAT GTTTTCGTCG GTAACCACCT
     1441 CTTTCGGGCG TCCACTGCGT TCACCGTCCT CCGTGCTCAT TTCACCACGC TTGAATTTTG
     1501 CATACCAATC AATTATTGTT GATTTCCCTG GGGCAGAGTC CGGAAACTCA TTATCAAGCC
     1561 AAGTTTTTGC TTCCACTGTA TTTTTTCCCT TCAGAAAACA GTATTTTATC AAAACACGAA
     1621 ATTCCTTTTT TTCCATTGAG ACCCAGTCGA AAGTGAAACG TGATTTCATG CGTCATTTTG
     1681 AACATTTTGT AAATCTTATT TAATAATGTG TGCGGCAATT CACATTTAAT TTATGAATGT
     1741 TTTCTTAACA TCGCGGCAAC TCAAGAAACG GCAGGTTCGG ATCTTAGCTA CTAGAGAAAG
     1801 AGGAGAAATA CTAGATGGTG AGTAAGGGTG AAGCCGTGAT TAAAGAGTTC ATGCGCTTCA
     1861 AAGTGCATAT GGAGGGCTCA ATGAACGGCC ATGAATTTGA AATTGAAGGT GAAGGAGAAG
     1921 GCCGTCCGTA TGAGGGCACC CAGACCGCCA AACTGAAAGT CACAAAGGGT GGCCCGCTGC
     1981 CGTTTTCGTG GGATATTTTA TCCCCTCAAT TCATGTACGG CAGCCGGGCG TTTATTAAAC
     2041 ACCCGGCGGA TATCCCGGAT TACTATAAGC AATCTTTTCC AGAAGGCTTT AAATGGGAGC
     2101 GCGTGATGAA TTTTGAAGAC GGAGGTGCTG TTACCGTGAC CCAGGACACG AGCTTAGAAG
     2161 ACGGTACCTT GATCTATAAG GTAAAGCTGC GTGGTACCAA TTTCCCGCCG GATGGGCCAG
     2221 TTATGCAGAA AAAGACTATG GGCTGGGAAG CATCGACGGA GCGTCTTTAC CCCGAAGACG
     2281 GCGTCCTGAA AGGCGATATT AAAATGGCCC TGCGACTGAA AGACGGCGGT CGCTACCTTG
     2341 CAGATTTCAA AACAACGTAT AAAGCGAAAA AACCTGTGCA GATGCCCGGG GCGTACAACG
     2401 TTGATCGCAA ACTAGATATC ACTTCACACA ACGAAGATTA CACGGTAGTC GAACAGTATG
     2461 AACGTAGCGA GGGGCGCCAT AGCACCGGAG GCATGGATGA ACTCTATAAA TAATTCAGCC
     2521 AAAAAACTTA AGACCGCCGG TCTTGTCCAC TACCTTGCAG TAATGCGGTG GACAGGATCG
     2581 GCGGTTTTCT TTTCTCTTCT CAAGACTGGG TCTCAAATGT TACGCAGCAG CAACGATGTT
     2641 ACGCAGCAGG GCAGTCGCCC TAAAACAAAG TTAGGTGGCT CAAGTATGGG CATCATTCGC
     2701 ACATGTAGGC TCGGCCCTGA CCAAGTCAAA TCCATGCGGG CTGCTCTTGA TCTTTTCGGT
     2761 CGTGAGTTCG GAGACGTAGC CACCTACTCC CAACATCAGC CGGACTCCGA TTACCTCGGG
     2821 AACTTGCTCC GTAGTAAGAC ATTCATCGCG CTTGCTGCCT TCGACCAAGA AGCGGTTGTT
     2881 GGCGCTCTCG CGGCTTACGT TCTGCCCAAG TTTGAGCAGC CGCGTAGTGA GATCTATATC
     2941 TATGATCTCG CAGTCTCCGG AGAGCACCGG AGGCAGGGCA TTGCCACCGC GCTCATCAAT
     3001 CTCCTCAAGC ATGAGGCCAA CGCGCTTGGT GCTTATGTGA TCTACGTGCA AGCAGATTAC
     3061 GGTGACGATC CCGCAGTGGC TCTCTATACA AAGTTGGGCA TACGGGAAGA AGTGATGCAC
     3121 TTTGATATCG ACCCAAGTAC CGCCACCTAA GCTTGAGCGC ATGCTCGAGT ACTTCGCCTG
     3181 GACCATGCTC GCCGTCGTCT TCGGCTTCCT CCTCTTCGTC AACCTCGCCT ACGTCCCCCT
     3241 CGGCCACTGG GCCGAGGCCT TCGCCGGCTT CTTCAAATTT TCAGGGCTGC CGCACCCCAT
     3301 CGACTGGGGG CTTAGACCGG GGACTTATCA TCCAACCTGT TACGCTAGCA TGAAGAGCAC
     3361 CCCAGGATAC ATAGATTACC ACAACTCCGA GCCCTTCCAC CTAGCGTGCT AACCACGCAC
     3421 GCTATTGTTG TATAGGCTAG GTGGAGGCTC AGTGATGATA AGTCTGCGAT GGTGGATGCA
     3481 TGTGTCATGG TCATAGCTGT TTCCTGTGTG AAATTGTTAT CCGCTCAGAG GGCACAATCC
     3541 TATTCCGCGC TATCCGACAA TCTCCAAGAC ATTAGGTGGA GTTCAGTTCG GCGTATGGCA
     3601 TATGTCGCTG GAAAGAACAT GTGAGCAAAA GGCCAGCAAA AGGCCAGGAA CCGTAAAAAG
     3661 GCCGCGTTGC TGGCGTTACA GCTGGGCGCG CCCCATGTCA GCCGTTAAGT GTTCCTGTGT
     3721 CACTCAAAAT TGCTTTGAGA GGCTCTAAGG GCTTCTCAGT GCGTTACATC CCTGGCTTGT
     3781 TGTCCACAAC CGTTAAACCT TAAAGGCTTT AAAAGCCTTA TATATTCTTT TTTTTCTTAT
     3841 AAAACTTAAA ACCTTAGAGG CTATTTAAGT TGCTGATTTA TATTAATTTT ATTGTTCAAA
     3901 CATGAGAGCT TAGTACGTGA AACATGAGAG CTTAGTACGT TAGCCATGAG AGCTTAGTAC
     3961 GTTAGCCATG AGGGTTTAGT TCGTTAAACA TGAGAGCTTA GTACGTTAAA CATGAGAGCT
     4021 TAGTACGTGA AACATGAGAG CTTAGTACGT ACTATCAACA GGTTGAACTG CTGATCTTCA
     4081 GATCGGCGCG CCGGCCGGCC GAAGATCCTT TGATCTTTTC TACGGGGTCT GACGCTCTAT
     4141 TCAACAAAGC CGCCGTCCCG TCAAGTCAGC GTAAATGGGT AGGGGGCTTC AAATCGTCCT
     4201 CGTGATACCA ATTCGGAGCC TGCTTTTTTG TACAAACTTG TTGATAATGG CAATTCAAGG
     4261 ATCTTCACCT AGATCCTTTT AAATTAAAAA TGAAGTTTTA AATCAATCTA AAGTATATAT
     4321 GAGTAAACTT GGTCTGACAG TTACCAATGC TTAATCAGTG AGGCACCTAT CTCAGCGATC
     4381 TGTCTATTTC GTTCATCCAT AGTTGCCTGA CTCCCCGTCG TGTAGATAAC TACGATACGG
     4441 GAGGGCTTAC CATCTGGCCC CAGTGCTGCA ATGATACCGC GAGAGCCACG CTCACCGGCT
     4501 CCAGATTTAT CAGCAATAAA CCAGCCAGCC GGAAGGGCCG AGCGCAGAAG TGGTCCTGCA
     4561 ACTTTATCCG CCTCCATCCA GTCTATTAAT TGTTGCCGGG AAGCTAGAGT AAGTAGTTCG
     4621 CCAGTTAATA GTTTGCGCAA CGTTGTTGCC ATTGCTACAG GCATCGTGGT GTCACGCTCG
     4681 TCGTTTGGTA TGGCTTCATT CAGCTCCGGT TCCCAACGAT CAAGGCGAGT TACATGATCC
     4741 CCCATGTTGT GCAAAAAAGC GGTTAGCTCC TTCGGTCCTC CGATCGTTGT CAGAAGTAAG
     4801 TTGGCCGCAG TGTTATCACT CATGGTTATG GCAGCACTGC ATAATTCTCT TACTGTCATG
     4861 CCATCCGTAA GATGCTTTTC TGTGACTGGT GAGTACTCAA CCAAGTCATT CTGAGAATAG
     4921 TGTATGCGGC GACCGAGTTG CTCTTGCCCG GCGTCAATAC GGGATAATAC CGCGCCACAT
     4981 AGCAGAACTT TAAAAGTGCT CATCATTGGA AAACGTTCTT CGGGGCGAAA ACTCTCAAGG
     5041 ATCTTACCGC TGTTGAGATC CAGTTCGATG TAACCCACTC GTGCACCCAA CTGATCTTCA
     5101 GCATCTTTTA CTTTCACCAG CGTTTCTGGG TGAGCAAAAA CAGGAAGGCA AAATGCCGCA
     5161 AAAAAGGGAA TAAGGGCGAC ACGGAAATGT TGAATACTCA TACTCTTCCT TTTTCAATAT
     5221 TATTGAAGCA TTTATCAGGG TTATTGTCTC ATGAGCGGAT ACATATTTGA ATGTATTTAG
     5281 AAAAATAAAC AAATAGGGGT TCCGCGCACA TTTCCCCGAA AAGTGCCAGA TACCTGAAAC
     5341 AAAACCCATC GTACGGCCAA GGAAGTCTCC AATAACTGTG ATCCACCACA AGCGCCAGGG
     5401 TTTTCCCAGT CACGACGTT
//
