# Supplementary material for: A scalable transposon mutagenesis system for non-model bacteria
Source: bioRxiv preprint, doi:10.64898/2025.12.22.696024, version 1 (2025-12-23)
Supplement: Plasmid sequences [file 696024_file12.zip › Plasmid sequences/Transposon plasmid destination vectors/pGLU_9.gb]

LOCUS       pGLU_9                  5548 bp ds-DNA     circular     19-APR-2024
DEFINITION  .
FEATURES             Location/Qualifiers
     primer_bind     1..17
                     /label="M13 fwd"
                     /ApEinfo_revcolor="#d59687"
                     /ApEinfo_fwdcolor="#d59687"
     prokaryote t... 70..99
                     /label="L2U5H11"
                     /ApEinfo_revcolor="#f8d3a9"
                     /ApEinfo_fwdcolor="#f8d3a9"
     miscellaneous   100..139
                     /label="UNS1"
                     /ApEinfo_revcolor="#9eafd2"
                     /ApEinfo_fwdcolor="#9eafd2"
     miscellaneous   complement(159..404)
                     /label="oriT"
                     /ApEinfo_revcolor="#84b0dc"
                     /ApEinfo_fwdcolor="#84b0dc"
     prokaryote t... complement(405..585)
                     /label="TAmarelleT9"
                     /ApEinfo_revcolor="#f58a5e"
                     /ApEinfo_fwdcolor="#f58a5e"
     CDS             complement(590..1636)
                     /label="Himar_Tnp"
                     /ApEinfo_revcolor="#f58a5e"
                     /ApEinfo_fwdcolor="#f58a5e"
     prokaryote p... 1649..1778
                     /label="BBa_J72163 GlpT Promoter"
                     /ApEinfo_revcolor="#75c6a9"
                     /ApEinfo_fwdcolor="#75c6a9"
     RBS             1779..1814
                     /label="sfGFP Ribosome Binding Site"
                     /ApEinfo_revcolor="#b7e6d7"
                     /ApEinfo_fwdcolor="#b7e6d7"
     CDS             1815..2513
                     /label="mScarlet-I"
                     /ApEinfo_revcolor="#ffef86"
                     /ApEinfo_fwdcolor="#ffef86"
     prokaryote t... 2514..2603
                     /label="ECK120029600"
                     /ApEinfo_revcolor="#f8d3a9"
                     /ApEinfo_fwdcolor="#f8d3a9"
     misc_feature    2617..3351
                     /label="ermC"
                     /ApEinfo_revcolor="#faac61"
                     /ApEinfo_fwdcolor="#faac61"
                     /note="codon-optimized to allow Twist synthesis"
     prokaryote t... 3356..3441
                     /label="TermC"
                     /ApEinfo_revcolor="#f8d3a9"
                     /ApEinfo_fwdcolor="#f8d3a9"
     miscellaneous   3442..3471
                     /label="Himar_RE"
                     /ApEinfo_revcolor="#faac61"
                     /ApEinfo_fwdcolor="#faac61"
     miscellaneous   complement(3442..3471)
                     /label="Himar_LE"
                     /ApEinfo_revcolor="#faac61"
                     /ApEinfo_fwdcolor="#faac61"
     miscellaneous   3491..3530
                     /label="UNSX"
                     /ApEinfo_revcolor="#9eafd2"
                     /ApEinfo_fwdcolor="#9eafd2"
     prokaryote p... 3531..3562
                     /label="L2U8H11"
                     /ApEinfo_revcolor="#75c6a9"
                     /ApEinfo_fwdcolor="#75c6a9"
     primer_bind     complement(3619..3635)
                     /label="M13 rev"
                     /ApEinfo_revcolor="#c7b0e3"
                     /ApEinfo_fwdcolor="#c7b0e3"
     ORI             3825..4213
                     /label="R6K ORI"
                     /ApEinfo_revcolor="#f58a5e"
                     /ApEinfo_fwdcolor="#f58a5e"
     CDS             complement(4470..5330)
                     /label="AmpR"
                     /ApEinfo_revcolor="#f58a5e"
                     /ApEinfo_fwdcolor="#f58a5e"
     promoter        complement(5331..5435)
                     /label="Pamp"
                     /ApEinfo_revcolor="#faac61"
                     /ApEinfo_fwdcolor="#faac61"
ORIGIN
        1 GTAAAACGAC GGCCAGTCAT GCATAATCCG CACGCATCTG GAATAAGGAA GTGCCATTCC
       61 GCCTGACCTT AGCGTGCGAA CAGCACGCTA TTGTTGTATC ATTACTCGCA TCCATTCTCA
      121 GGCTGTCTCG TCTCGTCTCC GAGCTCTTCA ATGAGGAGTA CGGCCAGCCT CGCAGAGCAG
      181 GATTCCCGTT GAGCACCGCC AGGTGCGAAT AAGGGACAGT GAAGAAGGAA CACCCGCTCG
      241 CGGGTGGGCC TACTTCACCT ATCCTGCCCG GCTGACGCCG TTGGATACAC CAAGGAAAGT
      301 CTACACGAAC CCTTTGGCAA AATCCTGTAT ATCGTGCGAA AAAGGATGGA TATACCGAAA
      361 AAATCGCTAT AATGACCCCG AAGCAGGGTT ATGCAGCGGA AAAGTCGTTG GGATTGTCCT
      421 GACCGAAGCG GGACAGGTCC ACGAGCAGGC AATGCTTGTT GGGCATGGTG AGGTGGATGT
      481 CTTTCACTTC CGGCACGCAG CCGAGGACTT TTTGCGCCAT ATCGTAAAGT GTGTGCTGAA
      541 CGGATTCGCT TTCGTGTTCA GCGAAAGAGG CGAGAAGGAG ATTCCAAGCT TATTCAACAT
      601 AGTTCCCTTC AAGAGCGATA CAACGATTAT AACGACCTTC CAATTTTTTG ATACCATTTT
      661 GGTAGTACTC CTTCGGTTTT GCCTCAAAAT AGGCCTCAGT TTCGGCGATC ACCTCTTCAT
      721 TGCAGCCAAA TTTTTTCCCT GCGAGCATCC TTTTGAGGTC TGAGAACAAG AAAAAGTCGC
      781 TGGGGGCCAG ATCTGGAGAA TACGGCGGGT GGGGAAGCAA TTCGAAGCCC AATTCATGAA
      841 TTTTTGCCAT CGTTCTCAAT GACTTGTGGC ACGGTGCGTT GTCTTGGTGG AACAACACTT
      901 TTTTCTTCTT CATGTGGGGC CGTTTTGCCG CGATTTCGAC CTTCAAACGC TCCAATAACG
      961 CCATATAATA GTCACTGTTG ATGGTTTTTC CCTTCTCAAG ATAATCGATA AAAATTATTC
     1021 CATGCGCATC CCAAAAAACA GAGGCCATTA CTTTGCCAGC GGACTTTTGA GTCTTTCCAC
     1081 GCTTCGGAGA CGGTTCACCG GTCGCTGTCC ACTCAGCCGA CTGTCGATTG GACTCAGGAG
     1141 TGTAGTGATG GAGCCATGTT TCATCCATTG TCACATATCG ACGGAAAAAC TCGGGTGTAT
     1201 TACGAGTTAA CAGCTGCAAA CACCGCTTAG AATCATCAAC ACGTCGTTGT TTTTGGTCAA
     1261 ATGTGAGCTC GCGCGGCACC CATTTCGCAC AGAGCTTCCG CATATCCAAA TATTGATGAA
     1321 TGATATGACC AACACGTTCC TTTGATATCT TTAAGGCCTC TGCTATCTCG ATCAACTTCA
     1381 TTTTACGGTC ATTCAAAATC ATTTTGTGGA TTTTTTTGAT GTTTTCGTCG GTAACCACCT
     1441 CTTTCGGGCG TCCACTGCGT TCACCGTCCT CCGTGCTCAT TTCACCACGC TTGAATTTTG
     1501 CATACCAATC AATTATTGTT GATTTCCCTG GGGCAGAGTC CGGAAACTCA TTATCAAGCC
     1561 AAGTTTTTGC TTCCACTGTA TTTTTTCCCT TCAGAAAACA GTATTTTATC AAAACACGAA
     1621 ATTCCTTTTT TTCCATTGAG ACCCAGTCGA AAGTGAAACG TGATTTCATG CGTCATTTTG
     1681 AACATTTTGT AAATCTTATT TAATAATGTG TGCGGCAATT CACATTTAAT TTATGAATGT
     1741 TTTCTTAACA TCGCGGCAAC TCAAGAAACG GCAGGTTCGG ATCTTAGCTA CTAGAGAAAG
     1801 AGGAGAAATA CTAGATGGTG AGTAAGGGTG AAGCCGTGAT TAAAGAGTTC ATGCGCTTCA
     1861 AAGTGCATAT GGAGGGCTCA ATGAACGGCC ATGAATTTGA AATTGAAGGT GAAGGAGAAG
     1921 GCCGTCCGTA TGAGGGCACC CAGACCGCCA AACTGAAAGT CACAAAGGGT GGCCCGCTGC
     1981 CGTTTTCGTG GGATATTTTA TCCCCTCAAT TCATGTACGG CAGCCGGGCG TTTATTAAAC
     2041 ACCCGGCGGA TATCCCGGAT TACTATAAGC AATCTTTTCC AGAAGGCTTT AAATGGGAGC
     2101 GCGTGATGAA TTTTGAAGAC GGAGGTGCTG TTACCGTGAC CCAGGACACG AGCTTAGAAG
     2161 ACGGTACCTT GATCTATAAG GTAAAGCTGC GTGGTACCAA TTTCCCGCCG GATGGGCCAG
     2221 TTATGCAGAA AAAGACTATG GGCTGGGAAG CATCGACGGA GCGTCTTTAC CCCGAAGACG
     2281 GCGTCCTGAA AGGCGATATT AAAATGGCCC TGCGACTGAA AGACGGCGGT CGCTACCTTG
     2341 CAGATTTCAA AACAACGTAT AAAGCGAAAA AACCTGTGCA GATGCCCGGG GCGTACAACG
     2401 TTGATCGCAA ACTAGATATC ACTTCACACA ACGAAGATTA CACGGTAGTC GAACAGTATG
     2461 AACGTAGCGA GGGGCGCCAT AGCACCGGAG GCATGGATGA ACTCTATAAA TAATTCAGCC
     2521 AAAAAACTTA AGACCGCCGG TCTTGTCCAC TACCTTGCAG TAATGCGGTG GACAGGATCG
     2581 GCGGTTTTCT TTTCTCTTCT CAAGACTGGG TCTCAAATGA ACGAGAAAAA TATAAAACAC
     2641 AGTCAAAACT TTATTACTTC TAAGCATAAT ATCGACAAGA TTATGACAAA CATAAGATTA
     2701 AATGAACATG ATAATATCTT TGAAATCGGC TCAGGAAAAG GCCATTTTAC CCTTGAATTA
     2761 GTAAAGAGGT GTAATTTCGT AACTGCCATT GAAATAGACC ATAAATTATG CAAAACTACA
     2821 GAAAATAAAC TTGTTGATCA CGATAATTTC CAAGTTTTAA ACAAGGATAT ATTGCAGTTT
     2881 AAATTTCCTA AAAACCAATC CTATAAAATA TATGGTAATA TACCTTATAA CATAAGTACG
     2941 GATATAATAC GCAAAATTGT TTTTGATAGT ATAGCTAATG AGATTTATTT AATCGTGGAA
     3001 TACGGGTTTG CTAAAAGATT ATTAAATACA AAACGCTCAT TGGCATTACT TTTAATGGCA
     3061 GAAGTTGATA TTTCTATATT AAGTATGGTT CCAAGAGAAT ATTTTCATCC TAAACCTAAA
     3121 GTGAATAGCT CACTTATCAG ATTAAGTAGA AAAAAATCAA GAATATCACA CAAAGATAAA
     3181 CAAAAGTATA ATTATTTCGT TATGAAATGG GTTAACAAAG AATACAAGAA AATATTTACA
     3241 AAAAATCAAT TTAACAATTC CTTAAAACAT GCAGGAATTG ACGATTTAAA CAATATTAGC
     3301 TTTGAACAAT TCTTATCTCT TTTCAATAGC TATAAATTAT TTAATAAGTA AGCTTGTTAA
     3361 GGGATGCATA AACTGCATCC CTTAACTTGT TTTTCGTGTG CCTATTTTTT GTGAATCGAT
     3421 TATGTCTTTT GCGCAGTCGG CTAGACCGGG GACTTATCAT CCAACCTGTT ACGCTAGCAT
     3481 GAAGAGCACC CCAGGATACA TAGATTACCA CAACTCCGAG CCCTTCCACC TAGCGTGCTA
     3541 ACCACGCACG CTATTGTTGT ATAGGCTAGG TGGAGGCTCA GTGATGATAA GTCTGCGATG
     3601 GTGGATGCAT GTGTCATGGT CATAGCTGTT TCCTGTGTGA AATTGTTATC CGCTCAGAGG
     3661 GCACAATCCT ATTCCGCGCT ATCCGACAAT CTCCAAGACA TTAGGTGGAG TTCAGTTCGG
     3721 CGTATGGCAT ATGTCGCTGG AAAGAACATG TGAGCAAAAG GCCAGCAAAA GGCCAGGAAC
     3781 CGTAAAAAGG CCGCGTTGCT GGCGTTACAG CTGGGCGCGC CCCATGTCAG CCGTTAAGTG
     3841 TTCCTGTGTC ACTCAAAATT GCTTTGAGAG GCTCTAAGGG CTTCTCAGTG CGTTACATCC
     3901 CTGGCTTGTT GTCCACAACC GTTAAACCTT AAAGGCTTTA AAAGCCTTAT ATATTCTTTT
     3961 TTTTCTTATA AAACTTAAAA CCTTAGAGGC TATTTAAGTT GCTGATTTAT ATTAATTTTA
     4021 TTGTTCAAAC ATGAGAGCTT AGTACGTGAA ACATGAGAGC TTAGTACGTT AGCCATGAGA
     4081 GCTTAGTACG TTAGCCATGA GGGTTTAGTT CGTTAAACAT GAGAGCTTAG TACGTTAAAC
     4141 ATGAGAGCTT AGTACGTGAA ACATGAGAGC TTAGTACGTA CTATCAACAG GTTGAACTGC
     4201 TGATCTTCAG ATCGGCGCGC CGGCCGGCCG AAGATCCTTT GATCTTTTCT ACGGGGTCTG
     4261 ACGCTCTATT CAACAAAGCC GCCGTCCCGT CAAGTCAGCG TAAATGGGTA GGGGGCTTCA
     4321 AATCGTCCTC GTGATACCAA TTCGGAGCCT GCTTTTTTGT ACAAACTTGT TGATAATGGC
     4381 AATTCAAGGA TCTTCACCTA GATCCTTTTA AATTAAAAAT GAAGTTTTAA ATCAATCTAA
     4441 AGTATATATG AGTAAACTTG GTCTGACAGT TACCAATGCT TAATCAGTGA GGCACCTATC
     4501 TCAGCGATCT GTCTATTTCG TTCATCCATA GTTGCCTGAC TCCCCGTCGT GTAGATAACT
     4561 ACGATACGGG AGGGCTTACC ATCTGGCCCC AGTGCTGCAA TGATACCGCG AGAGCCACGC
     4621 TCACCGGCTC CAGATTTATC AGCAATAAAC CAGCCAGCCG GAAGGGCCGA GCGCAGAAGT
     4681 GGTCCTGCAA CTTTATCCGC CTCCATCCAG TCTATTAATT GTTGCCGGGA AGCTAGAGTA
     4741 AGTAGTTCGC CAGTTAATAG TTTGCGCAAC GTTGTTGCCA TTGCTACAGG CATCGTGGTG
     4801 TCACGCTCGT CGTTTGGTAT GGCTTCATTC AGCTCCGGTT CCCAACGATC AAGGCGAGTT
     4861 ACATGATCCC CCATGTTGTG CAAAAAAGCG GTTAGCTCCT TCGGTCCTCC GATCGTTGTC
     4921 AGAAGTAAGT TGGCCGCAGT GTTATCACTC ATGGTTATGG CAGCACTGCA TAATTCTCTT
     4981 ACTGTCATGC CATCCGTAAG ATGCTTTTCT GTGACTGGTG AGTACTCAAC CAAGTCATTC
     5041 TGAGAATAGT GTATGCGGCG ACCGAGTTGC TCTTGCCCGG CGTCAATACG GGATAATACC
     5101 GCGCCACATA GCAGAACTTT AAAAGTGCTC ATCATTGGAA AACGTTCTTC GGGGCGAAAA
     5161 CTCTCAAGGA TCTTACCGCT GTTGAGATCC AGTTCGATGT AACCCACTCG TGCACCCAAC
     5221 TGATCTTCAG CATCTTTTAC TTTCACCAGC GTTTCTGGGT GAGCAAAAAC AGGAAGGCAA
     5281 AATGCCGCAA AAAAGGGAAT AAGGGCGACA CGGAAATGTT GAATACTCAT ACTCTTCCTT
     5341 TTTCAATATT ATTGAAGCAT TTATCAGGGT TATTGTCTCA TGAGCGGATA CATATTTGAA
     5401 TGTATTTAGA AAAATAAACA AATAGGGGTT CCGCGCACAT TTCCCCGAAA AGTGCCAGAT
     5461 ACCTGAAACA AAACCCATCG TACGGCCAAG GAAGTCTCCA ATAACTGTGA TCCACCACAA
     5521 GCGCCAGGGT TTTCCCAGTC ACGACGTT
//
