# Supplementary material for: A scalable transposon mutagenesis system for non-model bacteria
Source: bioRxiv preprint, doi:10.64898/2025.12.22.696024, version 1 (2025-12-23)
Supplement: Plasmid sequences [file 696024_file12.zip › Plasmid sequences/Transposon variant libraries/Himar1-only libraries/pGLU_30/pGLU_9-pGLU_78-pGLU_88.gb]

LOCUS       pGLU_9-pGLU_78-pGLU_88  5033 bp ds-DNA     circular     19-NOV-2024
DEFINITION  .
KEYWORDS    "Name:pGLU_9-pGLU_78-pGLU_88" "Tnp
            Promoter:Proteobacteria_62_13467" "Abr
            Promoter:Firmicutes_39_14143" "Selectable Marker:Erythromycin"
            "Transposase:Himar"
FEATURES             Location/Qualifiers
     promoter        114..218
                     /label="Pamp"
                     /ApEinfo_revcolor="#faac61"
                     /ApEinfo_fwdcolor="#faac61"
     CDS             219..1079
                     /label="AmpR"
                     /ApEinfo_revcolor="#f58a5e"
                     /ApEinfo_fwdcolor="#f58a5e"
     ORI             complement(1336..1724)
                     /label="R6K ORI"
                     /ApEinfo_revcolor="#f58a5e"
                     /ApEinfo_fwdcolor="#f58a5e"
     primer_bind     1914..1930
                     /label="M13 rev"
                     /ApEinfo_revcolor="#c7b0e3"
                     /ApEinfo_fwdcolor="#c7b0e3"
     prokaryote p... complement(1987..2018)
                     /label="L2U8H11"
                     /ApEinfo_revcolor="#75c6a9"
                     /ApEinfo_fwdcolor="#75c6a9"
     miscellaneous   complement(2019..2058)
                     /label="UNSX"
                     /ApEinfo_revcolor="#9eafd2"
                     /ApEinfo_fwdcolor="#9eafd2"
     miscellaneous   2078..2107
                     /label="Himar_LE"
                     /ApEinfo_revcolor="#faac61"
                     /ApEinfo_fwdcolor="#faac61"
     miscellaneous   complement(2078..2107)
                     /label="Himar_RE"
                     /ApEinfo_revcolor="#faac61"
                     /ApEinfo_fwdcolor="#faac61"
     prokaryote t... complement(2108..2193)
                     /label="TermC"
                     /ApEinfo_revcolor="#f8d3a9"
                     /ApEinfo_fwdcolor="#f8d3a9"
     misc_feature    complement(2198..2932)
                     /label="ermC"
                     /ApEinfo_revcolor="#faac61"
                     /ApEinfo_fwdcolor="#faac61"
                     /note="codon-optimized to allow Twist synthesis"
     misc_feature    complement(2930..2933)
                     /label="downstream region"
                     /ApEinfo_revcolor="#9eafd2"
                     /ApEinfo_fwdcolor="#9eafd2"
     CDS             complement(2934..3062)
                     /ApEinfo_revcolor="#84b0dc"
                     /ApEinfo_fwdcolor="#84b0dc"
                     /translation="MGGIGVSCSFNKIKDSVKQKIDSMGDKGTYGVSASHPLAVEEG"
     RS421_promot... complement(2934..3098)
                     /label=14143
                     /ApEinfo_revcolor="#f58a5e"
                     /ApEinfo_fwdcolor="#f58a5e"
     misc_feature    3099..3128
                     /label="R primer binding"
                     /ApEinfo_revcolor="#d6b295"
                     /ApEinfo_fwdcolor="#d6b295"
     promoter ID ... complement(3129..3148)
                     /label=">skpp-1923-F_sk20mer-1906"
                     /ApEinfo_revcolor="#f58a5e"
                     /ApEinfo_fwdcolor="#f58a5e"
     misc_feature    complement(3149..3152)
                     /label="upstream region"
                     /ApEinfo_revcolor="#9eafd2"
                     /ApEinfo_fwdcolor="#9eafd2"
     misc_feature    complement(3149..3152)
                     /label="downstream region"
                     /ApEinfo_revcolor="#9eafd2"
                     /ApEinfo_fwdcolor="#9eafd2"
     promoter ID ... complement(3153..3172)
                     /label=">skpp-1933-F_sk20mer-1244"
                     /ApEinfo_revcolor="#f58a5e"
                     /ApEinfo_fwdcolor="#f58a5e"
     misc_feature    complement(3173..3202)
                     /label="F primer binding"
                     /ApEinfo_revcolor="#d6b295"
                     /ApEinfo_fwdcolor="#d6b295"
     miscellaneous   3203..3232
                     /label="Himar_RE"
                     /ApEinfo_revcolor="#faac61"
                     /ApEinfo_fwdcolor="#faac61"
     miscellaneous   complement(3203..3232)
                     /label="Himar_LE"
                     /ApEinfo_revcolor="#faac61"
                     /ApEinfo_fwdcolor="#faac61"
     RS421_promot... 3233..3397
                     /label=13467
                     /ApEinfo_revcolor="#f58a5e"
                     /ApEinfo_fwdcolor="#f58a5e"
     misc_feature    complement(3398..3401)
                     /label="upstream region"
                     /ApEinfo_revcolor="#9eafd2"
                     /ApEinfo_fwdcolor="#9eafd2"
     CDS             3398..4444
                     /label="Himar_Tnp"
                     /ApEinfo_revcolor="#f58a5e"
                     /ApEinfo_fwdcolor="#f58a5e"
     prokaryote t... 4449..4629
                     /label="TAmarelleT9"
                     /ApEinfo_revcolor="#f58a5e"
                     /ApEinfo_fwdcolor="#f58a5e"
     miscellaneous   4630..4875
                     /label="oriT"
                     /ApEinfo_revcolor="#84b0dc"
                     /ApEinfo_fwdcolor="#84b0dc"
     miscellaneous   complement(4895..4934)
                     /label="UNS1"
                     /ApEinfo_revcolor="#9eafd2"
                     /ApEinfo_fwdcolor="#9eafd2"
     prokaryote t... complement(4935..4964)
                     /label="L2U5H11"
                     /ApEinfo_revcolor="#f8d3a9"
                     /ApEinfo_fwdcolor="#f8d3a9"
     primer_bind     complement(5017..5033)
                     /label="M13 fwd"
                     /ApEinfo_revcolor="#d59687"
                     /ApEinfo_fwdcolor="#d59687"
ORIGIN
        1 AACGTCGTGA CTGGGAAAAC CCTGGCGCTT GTGGTGGATC ACAGTTATTG GAGACTTCCT
       61 TGGCCGTACG ATGGGTTTTG TTTCAGGTAT CTGGCACTTT TCGGGGAAAT GTGCGCGGAA
      121 CCCCTATTTG TTTATTTTTC TAAATACATT CAAATATGTA TCCGCTCATG AGACAATAAC
      181 CCTGATAAAT GCTTCAATAA TATTGAAAAA GGAAGAGTAT GAGTATTCAA CATTTCCGTG
      241 TCGCCCTTAT TCCCTTTTTT GCGGCATTTT GCCTTCCTGT TTTTGCTCAC CCAGAAACGC
      301 TGGTGAAAGT AAAAGATGCT GAAGATCAGT TGGGTGCACG AGTGGGTTAC ATCGAACTGG
      361 ATCTCAACAG CGGTAAGATC CTTGAGAGTT TTCGCCCCGA AGAACGTTTT CCAATGATGA
      421 GCACTTTTAA AGTTCTGCTA TGTGGCGCGG TATTATCCCG TATTGACGCC GGGCAAGAGC
      481 AACTCGGTCG CCGCATACAC TATTCTCAGA ATGACTTGGT TGAGTACTCA CCAGTCACAG
      541 AAAAGCATCT TACGGATGGC ATGACAGTAA GAGAATTATG CAGTGCTGCC ATAACCATGA
      601 GTGATAACAC TGCGGCCAAC TTACTTCTGA CAACGATCGG AGGACCGAAG GAGCTAACCG
      661 CTTTTTTGCA CAACATGGGG GATCATGTAA CTCGCCTTGA TCGTTGGGAA CCGGAGCTGA
      721 ATGAAGCCAT ACCAAACGAC GAGCGTGACA CCACGATGCC TGTAGCAATG GCAACAACGT
      781 TGCGCAAACT ATTAACTGGC GAACTACTTA CTCTAGCTTC CCGGCAACAA TTAATAGACT
      841 GGATGGAGGC GGATAAAGTT GCAGGACCAC TTCTGCGCTC GGCCCTTCCG GCTGGCTGGT
      901 TTATTGCTGA TAAATCTGGA GCCGGTGAGC GTGGCTCTCG CGGTATCATT GCAGCACTGG
      961 GGCCAGATGG TAAGCCCTCC CGTATCGTAG TTATCTACAC GACGGGGAGT CAGGCAACTA
     1021 TGGATGAACG AAATAGACAG ATCGCTGAGA TAGGTGCCTC ACTGATTAAG CATTGGTAAC
     1081 TGTCAGACCA AGTTTACTCA TATATACTTT AGATTGATTT AAAACTTCAT TTTTAATTTA
     1141 AAAGGATCTA GGTGAAGATC CTTGAATTGC CATTATCAAC AAGTTTGTAC AAAAAAGCAG
     1201 GCTCCGAATT GGTATCACGA GGACGATTTG AAGCCCCCTA CCCATTTACG CTGACTTGAC
     1261 GGGACGGCGG CTTTGTTGAA TAGAGCGTCA GACCCCGTAG AAAAGATCAA AGGATCTTCG
     1321 GCCGGCCGGC GCGCCGATCT GAAGATCAGC AGTTCAACCT GTTGATAGTA CGTACTAAGC
     1381 TCTCATGTTT CACGTACTAA GCTCTCATGT TTAACGTACT AAGCTCTCAT GTTTAACGAA
     1441 CTAAACCCTC ATGGCTAACG TACTAAGCTC TCATGGCTAA CGTACTAAGC TCTCATGTTT
     1501 CACGTACTAA GCTCTCATGT TTGAACAATA AAATTAATAT AAATCAGCAA CTTAAATAGC
     1561 CTCTAAGGTT TTAAGTTTTA TAAGAAAAAA AAGAATATAT AAGGCTTTTA AAGCCTTTAA
     1621 GGTTTAACGG TTGTGGACAA CAAGCCAGGG ATGTAACGCA CTGAGAAGCC CTTAGAGCCT
     1681 CTCAAAGCAA TTTTGAGTGA CACAGGAACA CTTAACGGCT GACATGGGGC GCGCCCAGCT
     1741 GTAACGCCAG CAACGCGGCC TTTTTACGGT TCCTGGCCTT TTGCTGGCCT TTTGCTCACA
     1801 TGTTCTTTCC AGCGACATAT GCCATACGCC GAACTGAACT CCACCTAATG TCTTGGAGAT
     1861 TGTCGGATAG CGCGGAATAG GATTGTGCCC TCTGAGCGGA TAACAATTTC ACACAGGAAA
     1921 CAGCTATGAC CATGACACAT GCATCCACCA TCGCAGACTT ATCATCACTG AGCCTCCACC
     1981 TAGCCTATAC AACAATAGCG TGCGTGGTTA GCACGCTAGG TGGAAGGGCT CGGAGTTGTG
     2041 GTAATCTATG TATCCTGGGG TGCTCTTCAT GCTAGCGTAA CAGGTTGGAT GATAAGTCCC
     2101 CGGTCTAGCC GACTGCGCAA AAGACATAAT CGATTCACAA AAAATAGGCA CACGAAAAAC
     2161 AAGTTAAGGG ATGCAGTTTA TGCATCCCTT AACAAGCTTA CTTATTAAAT AATTTATAGC
     2221 TATTGAAAAG AGATAAGAAT TGTTCAAAGC TAATATTGTT TAAATCGTCA ATTCCTGCAT
     2281 GTTTTAAGGA ATTGTTAAAT TGATTTTTTG TAAATATTTT CTTGTATTCT TTGTTAACCC
     2341 ATTTCATAAC GAAATAATTA TACTTTTGTT TATCTTTGTG TGATATTCTT GATTTTTTTC
     2401 TACTTAATCT GATAAGTGAG CTATTCACTT TAGGTTTAGG ATGAAAATAT TCTCTTGGAA
     2461 CCATACTTAA TATAGAAATA TCAACTTCTG CCATTAAAAG TAATGCCAAT GAGCGTTTTG
     2521 TATTTAATAA TCTTTTAGCA AACCCGTATT CCACGATTAA ATAAATCTCA TTAGCTATAC
     2581 TATCAAAAAC AATTTTGCGT ATTATATCCG TACTTATGTT ATAAGGTATA TTACCATATA
     2641 TTTTATAGGA TTGGTTTTTA GGAAATTTAA ACTGCAATAT ATCCTTGTTT AAAACTTGGA
     2701 AATTATCGTG ATCAACAAGT TTATTTTCTG TAGTTTTGCA TAATTTATGG TCTATTTCAA
     2761 TGGCAGTTAC GAAATTACAC CTCTTTACTA ATTCAAGGGT AAAATGGCCT TTTCCTGAGC
     2821 CGATTTCAAA GATATTATCA TGTTCATTTA ATCTTATGTT TGTCATAATC TTGTCGATAT
     2881 TATGCTTAGA AGTAATAAAG TTTTGACTGT GTTTTATATT TTTCTCGTTC ATTACCTTCC
     2941 TCAACCGCAA GGGGGTGAGA GGCACTCACT CCATAAGTTC CTTTATCACC CATACTATCA
     3001 ATTTTTTGCT TAACACTGTC TTTTATTTTA TTGAAAGAAC AGGATACCCC GATACCCCCC
     3061 ATTAAGCTGA CTATCAAACA GAAAAGAATT ATCTTCTTCC AGCTTCACAC GGCGTGTGGC
     3121 TGCGGAACCG ACACTACACA CTAACGCATA CGAATTCCTA TGCCCCTGTG GAACCCTACT
     3181 CGACGCGTCC TACGCGTGAC CCTAGACCGG GGACTTATCA TCCAACCTGT TACGCCAAAT
     3241 CGAAGCCCGT TCAGGCATGC CTGAACGGGC TTTTTGTTTT GCGCCCGTGA GCTGCTGCGA
     3301 ACGGTGCCGC ATGCCGCTGC CGCATGCGTG CAAATGGGCA TTGCAACGCG CGCGGGCTGC
     3361 GCTATCGTGG CGGTGACGCA GGTTTTGCGA ATATGCCATG GAAAAAAAGG AATTTCGTGT
     3421 TTTGATAAAA TACTGTTTTC TGAAGGGAAA AAATACAGTG GAAGCAAAAA CTTGGCTTGA
     3481 TAATGAGTTT CCGGACTCTG CCCCAGGGAA ATCAACAATA ATTGATTGGT ATGCAAAATT
     3541 CAAGCGTGGT GAAATGAGCA CGGAGGACGG TGAACGCAGT GGACGCCCGA AAGAGGTGGT
     3601 TACCGACGAA AACATCAAAA AAATCCACAA AATGATTTTG AATGACCGTA AAATGAAGTT
     3661 GATCGAGATA GCAGAGGCCT TAAAGATATC AAAGGAACGT GTTGGTCATA TCATTCATCA
     3721 ATATTTGGAT ATGCGGAAGC TCTGTGCGAA ATGGGTGCCG CGCGAGCTCA CATTTGACCA
     3781 AAAACAACGA CGTGTTGATG ATTCTAAGCG GTGTTTGCAG CTGTTAACTC GTAATACACC
     3841 CGAGTTTTTC CGTCGATATG TGACAATGGA TGAAACATGG CTCCATCACT ACACTCCTGA
     3901 GTCCAATCGA CAGTCGGCTG AGTGGACAGC GACCGGTGAA CCGTCTCCGA AGCGTGGAAA
     3961 GACTCAAAAG TCCGCTGGCA AAGTAATGGC CTCTGTTTTT TGGGATGCGC ATGGAATAAT
     4021 TTTTATCGAT TATCTTGAGA AGGGAAAAAC CATCAACAGT GACTATTATA TGGCGTTATT
     4081 GGAGCGTTTG AAGGTCGAAA TCGCGGCAAA ACGGCCCCAC ATGAAGAAGA AAAAAGTGTT
     4141 GTTCCACCAA GACAACGCAC CGTGCCACAA GTCATTGAGA ACGATGGCAA AAATTCATGA
     4201 ATTGGGCTTC GAATTGCTTC CCCACCCGCC GTATTCTCCA GATCTGGCCC CCAGCGACTT
     4261 TTTCTTGTTC TCAGACCTCA AAAGGATGCT CGCAGGGAAA AAATTTGGCT GCAATGAAGA
     4321 GGTGATCGCC GAAACTGAGG CCTATTTTGA GGCAAAACCG AAGGAGTACT ACCAAAATGG
     4381 TATCAAAAAA TTGGAAGGTC GTTATAATCG TTGTATCGCT CTTGAAGGGA ACTATGTTGA
     4441 ATAAGCTTGG AATCTCCTTC TCGCCTCTTT CGCTGAACAC GAAAGCGAAT CCGTTCAGCA
     4501 CACACTTTAC GATATGGCGC AAAAAGTCCT CGGCTGCGTG CCGGAAGTGA AAGACATCCA
     4561 CCTCACCATG CCCAACAAGC ATTGCCTGCT CGTGGACCTG TCCCGCTTCG GTCAGGACAA
     4621 TCCCAACGAC TTTTCCGCTG CATAACCCTG CTTCGGGGTC ATTATAGCGA TTTTTTCGGT
     4681 ATATCCATCC TTTTTCGCAC GATATACAGG ATTTTGCCAA AGGGTTCGTG TAGACTTTCC
     4741 TTGGTGTATC CAACGGCGTC AGCCGGGCAG GATAGGTGAA GTAGGCCCAC CCGCGAGCGG
     4801 GTGTTCCTTC TTCACTGTCC CTTATTCGCA CCTGGCGGTG CTCAACGGGA ATCCTGCTCT
     4861 GCGAGGCTGG CCGTACTCCT CATTGAAGAG CTCGGAGACG AGACGAGACA GCCTGAGAAT
     4921 GGATGCGAGT AATGATACAA CAATAGCGTG CTGTTCGCAC GCTAAGGTCA GGCGGAATGG
     4981 CACTTCCTTA TTCCAGATGC GTGCGGATTA TGCATGACTG GCCGTCGTTT TAC
//
