# Supplementary material for: A scalable transposon mutagenesis system for non-model bacteria
Source: bioRxiv preprint, doi:10.64898/2025.12.22.696024, version 1 (2025-12-23)
Supplement: Plasmid sequences [file 696024_file12.zip › Plasmid sequences/Transposon variant libraries/Himar1-only libraries/pGLU_30/pGLU_9-pGLU_80-pGLU_93.gb]

LOCUS       pGLU_9-pGLU_80-pGLU_93  5033 bp ds-DNA     circular     19-NOV-2024
DEFINITION  .
KEYWORDS    "Name:pGLU_9-pGLU_80-pGLU_93" "Tnp Promoter:Cyanobacteria_44_13463"
            "Abr Promoter:Proteobacteria_45_14271" "Selectable
            Marker:Erythromycin" "Transposase:Himar"
FEATURES             Location/Qualifiers
     promoter        114..218
                     /label="Pamp"
                     /ApEinfo_revcolor="#faac61"
                     /ApEinfo_fwdcolor="#faac61"
     CDS             219..1079
                     /label="AmpR"
                     /ApEinfo_revcolor="#f58a5e"
                     /ApEinfo_fwdcolor="#f58a5e"
     ORI             complement(1336..1724)
                     /label="R6K ORI"
                     /ApEinfo_revcolor="#f58a5e"
                     /ApEinfo_fwdcolor="#f58a5e"
     primer_bind     1914..1930
                     /label="M13 rev"
                     /ApEinfo_revcolor="#c7b0e3"
                     /ApEinfo_fwdcolor="#c7b0e3"
     prokaryote p... complement(1987..2018)
                     /label="L2U8H11"
                     /ApEinfo_revcolor="#75c6a9"
                     /ApEinfo_fwdcolor="#75c6a9"
     miscellaneous   complement(2019..2058)
                     /label="UNSX"
                     /ApEinfo_revcolor="#9eafd2"
                     /ApEinfo_fwdcolor="#9eafd2"
     miscellaneous   2078..2107
                     /label="Himar_LE"
                     /ApEinfo_revcolor="#faac61"
                     /ApEinfo_fwdcolor="#faac61"
     miscellaneous   complement(2078..2107)
                     /label="Himar_RE"
                     /ApEinfo_revcolor="#faac61"
                     /ApEinfo_fwdcolor="#faac61"
     prokaryote t... complement(2108..2193)
                     /label="TermC"
                     /ApEinfo_revcolor="#f8d3a9"
                     /ApEinfo_fwdcolor="#f8d3a9"
     misc_feature    complement(2198..2932)
                     /label="ermC"
                     /ApEinfo_revcolor="#faac61"
                     /ApEinfo_fwdcolor="#faac61"
                     /note="codon-optimized to allow Twist synthesis"
     misc_feature    complement(2930..2933)
                     /label="downstream region"
                     /ApEinfo_revcolor="#9eafd2"
                     /ApEinfo_fwdcolor="#9eafd2"
     RS421_promot... complement(2934..3098)
                     /label=14271
                     /ApEinfo_revcolor="#f58a5e"
                     /ApEinfo_fwdcolor="#f58a5e"
     misc_feature    3099..3128
                     /label="R primer binding"
                     /ApEinfo_revcolor="#d6b295"
                     /ApEinfo_fwdcolor="#d6b295"
     promoter ID ... complement(3129..3148)
                     /label=">skpp-1925-F_sk20mer-6357"
                     /ApEinfo_revcolor="#f58a5e"
                     /ApEinfo_fwdcolor="#f58a5e"
     misc_feature    complement(3149..3152)
                     /label="upstream region"
                     /ApEinfo_revcolor="#9eafd2"
                     /ApEinfo_fwdcolor="#9eafd2"
     misc_feature    complement(3149..3152)
                     /label="downstream region"
                     /ApEinfo_revcolor="#9eafd2"
                     /ApEinfo_fwdcolor="#9eafd2"
     promoter ID ... complement(3153..3172)
                     /label=">skpp-1938-F_sk20mer-9052"
                     /ApEinfo_revcolor="#f58a5e"
                     /ApEinfo_fwdcolor="#f58a5e"
     misc_feature    complement(3173..3202)
                     /label="F primer binding"
                     /ApEinfo_revcolor="#d6b295"
                     /ApEinfo_fwdcolor="#d6b295"
     miscellaneous   3203..3232
                     /label="Himar_RE"
                     /ApEinfo_revcolor="#faac61"
                     /ApEinfo_fwdcolor="#faac61"
     miscellaneous   complement(3203..3232)
                     /label="Himar_LE"
                     /ApEinfo_revcolor="#faac61"
                     /ApEinfo_fwdcolor="#faac61"
     RS421_promot... 3233..3397
                     /label=13463
                     /ApEinfo_revcolor="#f58a5e"
                     /ApEinfo_fwdcolor="#f58a5e"
     misc_feature    complement(3398..3401)
                     /label="upstream region"
                     /ApEinfo_revcolor="#9eafd2"
                     /ApEinfo_fwdcolor="#9eafd2"
     CDS             3398..4444
                     /label="Himar_Tnp"
                     /ApEinfo_revcolor="#f58a5e"
                     /ApEinfo_fwdcolor="#f58a5e"
     prokaryote t... 4449..4629
                     /label="TAmarelleT9"
                     /ApEinfo_revcolor="#f58a5e"
                     /ApEinfo_fwdcolor="#f58a5e"
     miscellaneous   4630..4875
                     /label="oriT"
                     /ApEinfo_revcolor="#84b0dc"
                     /ApEinfo_fwdcolor="#84b0dc"
     miscellaneous   complement(4895..4934)
                     /label="UNS1"
                     /ApEinfo_revcolor="#9eafd2"
                     /ApEinfo_fwdcolor="#9eafd2"
     prokaryote t... complement(4935..4964)
                     /label="L2U5H11"
                     /ApEinfo_revcolor="#f8d3a9"
                     /ApEinfo_fwdcolor="#f8d3a9"
     primer_bind     complement(5017..5033)
                     /label="M13 fwd"
                     /ApEinfo_revcolor="#d59687"
                     /ApEinfo_fwdcolor="#d59687"
ORIGIN
        1 AACGTCGTGA CTGGGAAAAC CCTGGCGCTT GTGGTGGATC ACAGTTATTG GAGACTTCCT
       61 TGGCCGTACG ATGGGTTTTG TTTCAGGTAT CTGGCACTTT TCGGGGAAAT GTGCGCGGAA
      121 CCCCTATTTG TTTATTTTTC TAAATACATT CAAATATGTA TCCGCTCATG AGACAATAAC
      181 CCTGATAAAT GCTTCAATAA TATTGAAAAA GGAAGAGTAT GAGTATTCAA CATTTCCGTG
      241 TCGCCCTTAT TCCCTTTTTT GCGGCATTTT GCCTTCCTGT TTTTGCTCAC CCAGAAACGC
      301 TGGTGAAAGT AAAAGATGCT GAAGATCAGT TGGGTGCACG AGTGGGTTAC ATCGAACTGG
      361 ATCTCAACAG CGGTAAGATC CTTGAGAGTT TTCGCCCCGA AGAACGTTTT CCAATGATGA
      421 GCACTTTTAA AGTTCTGCTA TGTGGCGCGG TATTATCCCG TATTGACGCC GGGCAAGAGC
      481 AACTCGGTCG CCGCATACAC TATTCTCAGA ATGACTTGGT TGAGTACTCA CCAGTCACAG
      541 AAAAGCATCT TACGGATGGC ATGACAGTAA GAGAATTATG CAGTGCTGCC ATAACCATGA
      601 GTGATAACAC TGCGGCCAAC TTACTTCTGA CAACGATCGG AGGACCGAAG GAGCTAACCG
      661 CTTTTTTGCA CAACATGGGG GATCATGTAA CTCGCCTTGA TCGTTGGGAA CCGGAGCTGA
      721 ATGAAGCCAT ACCAAACGAC GAGCGTGACA CCACGATGCC TGTAGCAATG GCAACAACGT
      781 TGCGCAAACT ATTAACTGGC GAACTACTTA CTCTAGCTTC CCGGCAACAA TTAATAGACT
      841 GGATGGAGGC GGATAAAGTT GCAGGACCAC TTCTGCGCTC GGCCCTTCCG GCTGGCTGGT
      901 TTATTGCTGA TAAATCTGGA GCCGGTGAGC GTGGCTCTCG CGGTATCATT GCAGCACTGG
      961 GGCCAGATGG TAAGCCCTCC CGTATCGTAG TTATCTACAC GACGGGGAGT CAGGCAACTA
     1021 TGGATGAACG AAATAGACAG ATCGCTGAGA TAGGTGCCTC ACTGATTAAG CATTGGTAAC
     1081 TGTCAGACCA AGTTTACTCA TATATACTTT AGATTGATTT AAAACTTCAT TTTTAATTTA
     1141 AAAGGATCTA GGTGAAGATC CTTGAATTGC CATTATCAAC AAGTTTGTAC AAAAAAGCAG
     1201 GCTCCGAATT GGTATCACGA GGACGATTTG AAGCCCCCTA CCCATTTACG CTGACTTGAC
     1261 GGGACGGCGG CTTTGTTGAA TAGAGCGTCA GACCCCGTAG AAAAGATCAA AGGATCTTCG
     1321 GCCGGCCGGC GCGCCGATCT GAAGATCAGC AGTTCAACCT GTTGATAGTA CGTACTAAGC
     1381 TCTCATGTTT CACGTACTAA GCTCTCATGT TTAACGTACT AAGCTCTCAT GTTTAACGAA
     1441 CTAAACCCTC ATGGCTAACG TACTAAGCTC TCATGGCTAA CGTACTAAGC TCTCATGTTT
     1501 CACGTACTAA GCTCTCATGT TTGAACAATA AAATTAATAT AAATCAGCAA CTTAAATAGC
     1561 CTCTAAGGTT TTAAGTTTTA TAAGAAAAAA AAGAATATAT AAGGCTTTTA AAGCCTTTAA
     1621 GGTTTAACGG TTGTGGACAA CAAGCCAGGG ATGTAACGCA CTGAGAAGCC CTTAGAGCCT
     1681 CTCAAAGCAA TTTTGAGTGA CACAGGAACA CTTAACGGCT GACATGGGGC GCGCCCAGCT
     1741 GTAACGCCAG CAACGCGGCC TTTTTACGGT TCCTGGCCTT TTGCTGGCCT TTTGCTCACA
     1801 TGTTCTTTCC AGCGACATAT GCCATACGCC GAACTGAACT CCACCTAATG TCTTGGAGAT
     1861 TGTCGGATAG CGCGGAATAG GATTGTGCCC TCTGAGCGGA TAACAATTTC ACACAGGAAA
     1921 CAGCTATGAC CATGACACAT GCATCCACCA TCGCAGACTT ATCATCACTG AGCCTCCACC
     1981 TAGCCTATAC AACAATAGCG TGCGTGGTTA GCACGCTAGG TGGAAGGGCT CGGAGTTGTG
     2041 GTAATCTATG TATCCTGGGG TGCTCTTCAT GCTAGCGTAA CAGGTTGGAT GATAAGTCCC
     2101 CGGTCTAGCC GACTGCGCAA AAGACATAAT CGATTCACAA AAAATAGGCA CACGAAAAAC
     2161 AAGTTAAGGG ATGCAGTTTA TGCATCCCTT AACAAGCTTA CTTATTAAAT AATTTATAGC
     2221 TATTGAAAAG AGATAAGAAT TGTTCAAAGC TAATATTGTT TAAATCGTCA ATTCCTGCAT
     2281 GTTTTAAGGA ATTGTTAAAT TGATTTTTTG TAAATATTTT CTTGTATTCT TTGTTAACCC
     2341 ATTTCATAAC GAAATAATTA TACTTTTGTT TATCTTTGTG TGATATTCTT GATTTTTTTC
     2401 TACTTAATCT GATAAGTGAG CTATTCACTT TAGGTTTAGG ATGAAAATAT TCTCTTGGAA
     2461 CCATACTTAA TATAGAAATA TCAACTTCTG CCATTAAAAG TAATGCCAAT GAGCGTTTTG
     2521 TATTTAATAA TCTTTTAGCA AACCCGTATT CCACGATTAA ATAAATCTCA TTAGCTATAC
     2581 TATCAAAAAC AATTTTGCGT ATTATATCCG TACTTATGTT ATAAGGTATA TTACCATATA
     2641 TTTTATAGGA TTGGTTTTTA GGAAATTTAA ACTGCAATAT ATCCTTGTTT AAAACTTGGA
     2701 AATTATCGTG ATCAACAAGT TTATTTTCTG TAGTTTTGCA TAATTTATGG TCTATTTCAA
     2761 TGGCAGTTAC GAAATTACAC CTCTTTACTA ATTCAAGGGT AAAATGGCCT TTTCCTGAGC
     2821 CGATTTCAAA GATATTATCA TGTTCATTTA ATCTTATGTT TGTCATAATC TTGTCGATAT
     2881 TATGCTTAGA AGTAATAAAG TTTTGACTGT GTTTTATATT TTTCTCGTTC ATTAGTTCAG
     2941 CCTTCTGAAT GCGTTAAAGA GGGTACAAAT TCTGTCGAAC TGGGGTATAC CCGCAATTAT
     3001 ACCCACACAA TGGGGTTGAT GTGGGGGGAA TCTGGTTGAG TTCGGTAGAA TTGATTTGGA
     3061 GGCAGAACGC TTAAATTGTG GCGTTCTGAA ACGAAAAACC AGCTTCACAC GGCGTGTGGC
     3121 TGCGGAACGG GCGTCTGAGG ATTGTTTATA CGTACCTAGT GACCGCCCTA ACACCCTACT
     3181 CGACGCGTCC TACGCGTGAC CCTAGACCGG GGACTTATCA TCCAACCTGT TATTATAGAT
     3241 TTTCAGCCCC TTCCCTTGTA GGGAAGGGAT TGGGGTTAGG TTCCGTCGAG TTCACGTTAA
     3301 GTTAATACTG TTCAGAAAAG GGTAAACCTG CCGAGCTAGG CGGGAGAGAA TGAACATTAC
     3361 AGTGAACAGT TGCCCATTGC CTAAGGAAAA TTTAGTAATG GAAAAAAAGG AATTTCGTGT
     3421 TTTGATAAAA TACTGTTTTC TGAAGGGAAA AAATACAGTG GAAGCAAAAA CTTGGCTTGA
     3481 TAATGAGTTT CCGGACTCTG CCCCAGGGAA ATCAACAATA ATTGATTGGT ATGCAAAATT
     3541 CAAGCGTGGT GAAATGAGCA CGGAGGACGG TGAACGCAGT GGACGCCCGA AAGAGGTGGT
     3601 TACCGACGAA AACATCAAAA AAATCCACAA AATGATTTTG AATGACCGTA AAATGAAGTT
     3661 GATCGAGATA GCAGAGGCCT TAAAGATATC AAAGGAACGT GTTGGTCATA TCATTCATCA
     3721 ATATTTGGAT ATGCGGAAGC TCTGTGCGAA ATGGGTGCCG CGCGAGCTCA CATTTGACCA
     3781 AAAACAACGA CGTGTTGATG ATTCTAAGCG GTGTTTGCAG CTGTTAACTC GTAATACACC
     3841 CGAGTTTTTC CGTCGATATG TGACAATGGA TGAAACATGG CTCCATCACT ACACTCCTGA
     3901 GTCCAATCGA CAGTCGGCTG AGTGGACAGC GACCGGTGAA CCGTCTCCGA AGCGTGGAAA
     3961 GACTCAAAAG TCCGCTGGCA AAGTAATGGC CTCTGTTTTT TGGGATGCGC ATGGAATAAT
     4021 TTTTATCGAT TATCTTGAGA AGGGAAAAAC CATCAACAGT GACTATTATA TGGCGTTATT
     4081 GGAGCGTTTG AAGGTCGAAA TCGCGGCAAA ACGGCCCCAC ATGAAGAAGA AAAAAGTGTT
     4141 GTTCCACCAA GACAACGCAC CGTGCCACAA GTCATTGAGA ACGATGGCAA AAATTCATGA
     4201 ATTGGGCTTC GAATTGCTTC CCCACCCGCC GTATTCTCCA GATCTGGCCC CCAGCGACTT
     4261 TTTCTTGTTC TCAGACCTCA AAAGGATGCT CGCAGGGAAA AAATTTGGCT GCAATGAAGA
     4321 GGTGATCGCC GAAACTGAGG CCTATTTTGA GGCAAAACCG AAGGAGTACT ACCAAAATGG
     4381 TATCAAAAAA TTGGAAGGTC GTTATAATCG TTGTATCGCT CTTGAAGGGA ACTATGTTGA
     4441 ATAAGCTTGG AATCTCCTTC TCGCCTCTTT CGCTGAACAC GAAAGCGAAT CCGTTCAGCA
     4501 CACACTTTAC GATATGGCGC AAAAAGTCCT CGGCTGCGTG CCGGAAGTGA AAGACATCCA
     4561 CCTCACCATG CCCAACAAGC ATTGCCTGCT CGTGGACCTG TCCCGCTTCG GTCAGGACAA
     4621 TCCCAACGAC TTTTCCGCTG CATAACCCTG CTTCGGGGTC ATTATAGCGA TTTTTTCGGT
     4681 ATATCCATCC TTTTTCGCAC GATATACAGG ATTTTGCCAA AGGGTTCGTG TAGACTTTCC
     4741 TTGGTGTATC CAACGGCGTC AGCCGGGCAG GATAGGTGAA GTAGGCCCAC CCGCGAGCGG
     4801 GTGTTCCTTC TTCACTGTCC CTTATTCGCA CCTGGCGGTG CTCAACGGGA ATCCTGCTCT
     4861 GCGAGGCTGG CCGTACTCCT CATTGAAGAG CTCGGAGACG AGACGAGACA GCCTGAGAAT
     4921 GGATGCGAGT AATGATACAA CAATAGCGTG CTGTTCGCAC GCTAAGGTCA GGCGGAATGG
     4981 CACTTCCTTA TTCCAGATGC GTGCGGATTA TGCATGACTG GCCGTCGTTT TAC
//
