# Supplementary material for: A scalable transposon mutagenesis system for non-model bacteria
Source: bioRxiv preprint, doi:10.64898/2025.12.22.696024, version 1 (2025-12-23)
Supplement: Plasmid sequences [file 696024_file12.zip › Plasmid sequences/Transposon variant libraries/Himar1-only libraries/pGLU_30/pGLU_9-pGLU_82-pGLU_89.gb]

LOCUS       pGLU_9-pGLU_82-pGLU_89  5033 bp ds-DNA     circular     19-NOV-2024
DEFINITION  .
KEYWORDS    "Name:pGLU_9-pGLU_82-pGLU_89" "Tnp Promoter:Firmicutes_38_13168"
            "Abr Promoter:Proteobacteria_70_13550" "Selectable
            Marker:Erythromycin" "Transposase:Himar"
FEATURES             Location/Qualifiers
     promoter        114..218
                     /label="Pamp"
                     /ApEinfo_revcolor="#faac61"
                     /ApEinfo_fwdcolor="#faac61"
     CDS             219..1079
                     /label="AmpR"
                     /ApEinfo_revcolor="#f58a5e"
                     /ApEinfo_fwdcolor="#f58a5e"
     ORI             complement(1336..1724)
                     /label="R6K ORI"
                     /ApEinfo_revcolor="#f58a5e"
                     /ApEinfo_fwdcolor="#f58a5e"
     primer_bind     1914..1930
                     /label="M13 rev"
                     /ApEinfo_revcolor="#c7b0e3"
                     /ApEinfo_fwdcolor="#c7b0e3"
     prokaryote p... complement(1987..2018)
                     /label="L2U8H11"
                     /ApEinfo_revcolor="#75c6a9"
                     /ApEinfo_fwdcolor="#75c6a9"
     miscellaneous   complement(2019..2058)
                     /label="UNSX"
                     /ApEinfo_revcolor="#9eafd2"
                     /ApEinfo_fwdcolor="#9eafd2"
     miscellaneous   2078..2107
                     /label="Himar_LE"
                     /ApEinfo_revcolor="#faac61"
                     /ApEinfo_fwdcolor="#faac61"
     miscellaneous   complement(2078..2107)
                     /label="Himar_RE"
                     /ApEinfo_revcolor="#faac61"
                     /ApEinfo_fwdcolor="#faac61"
     prokaryote t... complement(2108..2193)
                     /label="TermC"
                     /ApEinfo_revcolor="#f8d3a9"
                     /ApEinfo_fwdcolor="#f8d3a9"
     misc_feature    complement(2198..2932)
                     /label="ermC"
                     /ApEinfo_revcolor="#faac61"
                     /ApEinfo_fwdcolor="#faac61"
                     /note="codon-optimized to allow Twist synthesis"
     misc_feature    complement(2930..2933)
                     /label="downstream region"
                     /ApEinfo_revcolor="#9eafd2"
                     /ApEinfo_fwdcolor="#9eafd2"
     misc_feature    3099..3128
                     /label="R primer binding"
                     /ApEinfo_revcolor="#d6b295"
                     /ApEinfo_fwdcolor="#d6b295"
     promoter ID ... complement(3129..3148)
                     /label=">skpp-1927-F_sk20mer-7128"
                     /ApEinfo_revcolor="#f58a5e"
                     /ApEinfo_fwdcolor="#f58a5e"
     misc_feature    complement(3149..3152)
                     /label="upstream region"
                     /ApEinfo_revcolor="#9eafd2"
                     /ApEinfo_fwdcolor="#9eafd2"
     misc_feature    complement(3149..3152)
                     /label="downstream region"
                     /ApEinfo_revcolor="#9eafd2"
                     /ApEinfo_fwdcolor="#9eafd2"
     misc_feature    complement(3153..3172)
                     /label=">skpp-1949-F_sk20mer-7474"
                     /ApEinfo_revcolor="#f58a5e"
                     /ApEinfo_fwdcolor="#f58a5e"
     misc_feature    complement(3173..3202)
                     /label="F primer binding"
                     /ApEinfo_revcolor="#d6b295"
                     /ApEinfo_fwdcolor="#d6b295"
     miscellaneous   3203..3232
                     /label="Himar_RE"
                     /ApEinfo_revcolor="#faac61"
                     /ApEinfo_fwdcolor="#faac61"
     miscellaneous   complement(3203..3232)
                     /label="Himar_LE"
                     /ApEinfo_revcolor="#faac61"
                     /ApEinfo_fwdcolor="#faac61"
     RS421_promot... 3233..3397
                     /label=13168
                     /ApEinfo_revcolor="#f58a5e"
                     /ApEinfo_fwdcolor="#f58a5e"
     misc_feature    complement(3398..3401)
                     /label="upstream region"
                     /ApEinfo_revcolor="#9eafd2"
                     /ApEinfo_fwdcolor="#9eafd2"
     CDS             3398..4444
                     /label="Himar_Tnp"
                     /ApEinfo_revcolor="#f58a5e"
                     /ApEinfo_fwdcolor="#f58a5e"
     prokaryote t... 4449..4629
                     /label="TAmarelleT9"
                     /ApEinfo_revcolor="#f58a5e"
                     /ApEinfo_fwdcolor="#f58a5e"
     miscellaneous   4630..4875
                     /label="oriT"
                     /ApEinfo_revcolor="#84b0dc"
                     /ApEinfo_fwdcolor="#84b0dc"
     miscellaneous   complement(4895..4934)
                     /label="UNS1"
                     /ApEinfo_revcolor="#9eafd2"
                     /ApEinfo_fwdcolor="#9eafd2"
     prokaryote t... complement(4935..4964)
                     /label="L2U5H11"
                     /ApEinfo_revcolor="#f8d3a9"
                     /ApEinfo_fwdcolor="#f8d3a9"
     primer_bind     complement(5017..5033)
                     /label="M13 fwd"
                     /ApEinfo_revcolor="#d59687"
                     /ApEinfo_fwdcolor="#d59687"
ORIGIN
        1 AACGTCGTGA CTGGGAAAAC CCTGGCGCTT GTGGTGGATC ACAGTTATTG GAGACTTCCT
       61 TGGCCGTACG ATGGGTTTTG TTTCAGGTAT CTGGCACTTT TCGGGGAAAT GTGCGCGGAA
      121 CCCCTATTTG TTTATTTTTC TAAATACATT CAAATATGTA TCCGCTCATG AGACAATAAC
      181 CCTGATAAAT GCTTCAATAA TATTGAAAAA GGAAGAGTAT GAGTATTCAA CATTTCCGTG
      241 TCGCCCTTAT TCCCTTTTTT GCGGCATTTT GCCTTCCTGT TTTTGCTCAC CCAGAAACGC
      301 TGGTGAAAGT AAAAGATGCT GAAGATCAGT TGGGTGCACG AGTGGGTTAC ATCGAACTGG
      361 ATCTCAACAG CGGTAAGATC CTTGAGAGTT TTCGCCCCGA AGAACGTTTT CCAATGATGA
      421 GCACTTTTAA AGTTCTGCTA TGTGGCGCGG TATTATCCCG TATTGACGCC GGGCAAGAGC
      481 AACTCGGTCG CCGCATACAC TATTCTCAGA ATGACTTGGT TGAGTACTCA CCAGTCACAG
      541 AAAAGCATCT TACGGATGGC ATGACAGTAA GAGAATTATG CAGTGCTGCC ATAACCATGA
      601 GTGATAACAC TGCGGCCAAC TTACTTCTGA CAACGATCGG AGGACCGAAG GAGCTAACCG
      661 CTTTTTTGCA CAACATGGGG GATCATGTAA CTCGCCTTGA TCGTTGGGAA CCGGAGCTGA
      721 ATGAAGCCAT ACCAAACGAC GAGCGTGACA CCACGATGCC TGTAGCAATG GCAACAACGT
      781 TGCGCAAACT ATTAACTGGC GAACTACTTA CTCTAGCTTC CCGGCAACAA TTAATAGACT
      841 GGATGGAGGC GGATAAAGTT GCAGGACCAC TTCTGCGCTC GGCCCTTCCG GCTGGCTGGT
      901 TTATTGCTGA TAAATCTGGA GCCGGTGAGC GTGGCTCTCG CGGTATCATT GCAGCACTGG
      961 GGCCAGATGG TAAGCCCTCC CGTATCGTAG TTATCTACAC GACGGGGAGT CAGGCAACTA
     1021 TGGATGAACG AAATAGACAG ATCGCTGAGA TAGGTGCCTC ACTGATTAAG CATTGGTAAC
     1081 TGTCAGACCA AGTTTACTCA TATATACTTT AGATTGATTT AAAACTTCAT TTTTAATTTA
     1141 AAAGGATCTA GGTGAAGATC CTTGAATTGC CATTATCAAC AAGTTTGTAC AAAAAAGCAG
     1201 GCTCCGAATT GGTATCACGA GGACGATTTG AAGCCCCCTA CCCATTTACG CTGACTTGAC
     1261 GGGACGGCGG CTTTGTTGAA TAGAGCGTCA GACCCCGTAG AAAAGATCAA AGGATCTTCG
     1321 GCCGGCCGGC GCGCCGATCT GAAGATCAGC AGTTCAACCT GTTGATAGTA CGTACTAAGC
     1381 TCTCATGTTT CACGTACTAA GCTCTCATGT TTAACGTACT AAGCTCTCAT GTTTAACGAA
     1441 CTAAACCCTC ATGGCTAACG TACTAAGCTC TCATGGCTAA CGTACTAAGC TCTCATGTTT
     1501 CACGTACTAA GCTCTCATGT TTGAACAATA AAATTAATAT AAATCAGCAA CTTAAATAGC
     1561 CTCTAAGGTT TTAAGTTTTA TAAGAAAAAA AAGAATATAT AAGGCTTTTA AAGCCTTTAA
     1621 GGTTTAACGG TTGTGGACAA CAAGCCAGGG ATGTAACGCA CTGAGAAGCC CTTAGAGCCT
     1681 CTCAAAGCAA TTTTGAGTGA CACAGGAACA CTTAACGGCT GACATGGGGC GCGCCCAGCT
     1741 GTAACGCCAG CAACGCGGCC TTTTTACGGT TCCTGGCCTT TTGCTGGCCT TTTGCTCACA
     1801 TGTTCTTTCC AGCGACATAT GCCATACGCC GAACTGAACT CCACCTAATG TCTTGGAGAT
     1861 TGTCGGATAG CGCGGAATAG GATTGTGCCC TCTGAGCGGA TAACAATTTC ACACAGGAAA
     1921 CAGCTATGAC CATGACACAT GCATCCACCA TCGCAGACTT ATCATCACTG AGCCTCCACC
     1981 TAGCCTATAC AACAATAGCG TGCGTGGTTA GCACGCTAGG TGGAAGGGCT CGGAGTTGTG
     2041 GTAATCTATG TATCCTGGGG TGCTCTTCAT GCTAGCGTAA CAGGTTGGAT GATAAGTCCC
     2101 CGGTCTAGCC GACTGCGCAA AAGACATAAT CGATTCACAA AAAATAGGCA CACGAAAAAC
     2161 AAGTTAAGGG ATGCAGTTTA TGCATCCCTT AACAAGCTTA CTTATTAAAT AATTTATAGC
     2221 TATTGAAAAG AGATAAGAAT TGTTCAAAGC TAATATTGTT TAAATCGTCA ATTCCTGCAT
     2281 GTTTTAAGGA ATTGTTAAAT TGATTTTTTG TAAATATTTT CTTGTATTCT TTGTTAACCC
     2341 ATTTCATAAC GAAATAATTA TACTTTTGTT TATCTTTGTG TGATATTCTT GATTTTTTTC
     2401 TACTTAATCT GATAAGTGAG CTATTCACTT TAGGTTTAGG ATGAAAATAT TCTCTTGGAA
     2461 CCATACTTAA TATAGAAATA TCAACTTCTG CCATTAAAAG TAATGCCAAT GAGCGTTTTG
     2521 TATTTAATAA TCTTTTAGCA AACCCGTATT CCACGATTAA ATAAATCTCA TTAGCTATAC
     2581 TATCAAAAAC AATTTTGCGT ATTATATCCG TACTTATGTT ATAAGGTATA TTACCATATA
     2641 TTTTATAGGA TTGGTTTTTA GGAAATTTAA ACTGCAATAT ATCCTTGTTT AAAACTTGGA
     2701 AATTATCGTG ATCAACAAGT TTATTTTCTG TAGTTTTGCA TAATTTATGG TCTATTTCAA
     2761 TGGCAGTTAC GAAATTACAC CTCTTTACTA ATTCAAGGGT AAAATGGCCT TTTCCTGAGC
     2821 CGATTTCAAA GATATTATCA TGTTCATTTA ATCTTATGTT TGTCATAATC TTGTCGATAT
     2881 TATGCTTAGA AGTAATAAAG TTTTGACTGT GTTTTATATT TTTCTCGTTC ATTCGCCCTA
     2941 TGCTACCCGC AGTGAACCGG GGTGAGAGCT CTTCCACCAG CCGGGGCCGC GGAACCGGCT
     3001 TCGCCGGGCC GCAGGCGCAG CGCCCCCTCG GGGCCAAAGA GCTACACGAA GTGAGCGAAC
     3061 GTGGGGGCTA AGCGCAGTGA ACCGGGGTGA GAGCGCTTCC AGCTTCACAC GGCGTGTGGC
     3121 TGCGGAACGC TCCCCAGCTA CCTATAGGTA CGCGCTTGGC CAATAGAACA GTACCCTACT
     3181 CGACGCGTCC TACGCGTGAC CCTAGACCGG GGACTTATCA TCCAACCTGT TAGAAAAAGC
     3241 GTTATAATGA TAATAGGAAG TAATACTCAA TGAAAATCAA AGAGCACAAA CAAGGAAGCT
     3301 AGCCGCAGGT TGCTCAAAAC AGTGTTTTGA GGTTGCAGAT GGAAGCTGAC GTGGTTTGAA
     3361 GAGAGATTTT CGAGGAGTAT AATTTGTTTG ATAGAGGATG GAAAAAAAGG AATTTCGTGT
     3421 TTTGATAAAA TACTGTTTTC TGAAGGGAAA AAATACAGTG GAAGCAAAAA CTTGGCTTGA
     3481 TAATGAGTTT CCGGACTCTG CCCCAGGGAA ATCAACAATA ATTGATTGGT ATGCAAAATT
     3541 CAAGCGTGGT GAAATGAGCA CGGAGGACGG TGAACGCAGT GGACGCCCGA AAGAGGTGGT
     3601 TACCGACGAA AACATCAAAA AAATCCACAA AATGATTTTG AATGACCGTA AAATGAAGTT
     3661 GATCGAGATA GCAGAGGCCT TAAAGATATC AAAGGAACGT GTTGGTCATA TCATTCATCA
     3721 ATATTTGGAT ATGCGGAAGC TCTGTGCGAA ATGGGTGCCG CGCGAGCTCA CATTTGACCA
     3781 AAAACAACGA CGTGTTGATG ATTCTAAGCG GTGTTTGCAG CTGTTAACTC GTAATACACC
     3841 CGAGTTTTTC CGTCGATATG TGACAATGGA TGAAACATGG CTCCATCACT ACACTCCTGA
     3901 GTCCAATCGA CAGTCGGCTG AGTGGACAGC GACCGGTGAA CCGTCTCCGA AGCGTGGAAA
     3961 GACTCAAAAG TCCGCTGGCA AAGTAATGGC CTCTGTTTTT TGGGATGCGC ATGGAATAAT
     4021 TTTTATCGAT TATCTTGAGA AGGGAAAAAC CATCAACAGT GACTATTATA TGGCGTTATT
     4081 GGAGCGTTTG AAGGTCGAAA TCGCGGCAAA ACGGCCCCAC ATGAAGAAGA AAAAAGTGTT
     4141 GTTCCACCAA GACAACGCAC CGTGCCACAA GTCATTGAGA ACGATGGCAA AAATTCATGA
     4201 ATTGGGCTTC GAATTGCTTC CCCACCCGCC GTATTCTCCA GATCTGGCCC CCAGCGACTT
     4261 TTTCTTGTTC TCAGACCTCA AAAGGATGCT CGCAGGGAAA AAATTTGGCT GCAATGAAGA
     4321 GGTGATCGCC GAAACTGAGG CCTATTTTGA GGCAAAACCG AAGGAGTACT ACCAAAATGG
     4381 TATCAAAAAA TTGGAAGGTC GTTATAATCG TTGTATCGCT CTTGAAGGGA ACTATGTTGA
     4441 ATAAGCTTGG AATCTCCTTC TCGCCTCTTT CGCTGAACAC GAAAGCGAAT CCGTTCAGCA
     4501 CACACTTTAC GATATGGCGC AAAAAGTCCT CGGCTGCGTG CCGGAAGTGA AAGACATCCA
     4561 CCTCACCATG CCCAACAAGC ATTGCCTGCT CGTGGACCTG TCCCGCTTCG GTCAGGACAA
     4621 TCCCAACGAC TTTTCCGCTG CATAACCCTG CTTCGGGGTC ATTATAGCGA TTTTTTCGGT
     4681 ATATCCATCC TTTTTCGCAC GATATACAGG ATTTTGCCAA AGGGTTCGTG TAGACTTTCC
     4741 TTGGTGTATC CAACGGCGTC AGCCGGGCAG GATAGGTGAA GTAGGCCCAC CCGCGAGCGG
     4801 GTGTTCCTTC TTCACTGTCC CTTATTCGCA CCTGGCGGTG CTCAACGGGA ATCCTGCTCT
     4861 GCGAGGCTGG CCGTACTCCT CATTGAAGAG CTCGGAGACG AGACGAGACA GCCTGAGAAT
     4921 GGATGCGAGT AATGATACAA CAATAGCGTG CTGTTCGCAC GCTAAGGTCA GGCGGAATGG
     4981 CACTTCCTTA TTCCAGATGC GTGCGGATTA TGCATGACTG GCCGTCGTTT TAC
//
