# Supplementary material for: A scalable transposon mutagenesis system for non-model bacteria
Source: bioRxiv preprint, doi:10.64898/2025.12.22.696024, version 1 (2025-12-23)
Supplement: Plasmid sequences [file 696024_file12.zip › Plasmid sequences/Transposon variant libraries/Himar1-only libraries/pGLU_30/pGLU_9-pGLU_68-pGLU_95.gb]

LOCUS       pGLU_9-pGLU_68-pGLU_95  5033 bp ds-DNA     circular     19-NOV-2024
DEFINITION  .
KEYWORDS    "Name:pGLU_9-pGLU_68-pGLU_95" "Tnp Promoter:Euryarchaeota_32_13453"
            "Abr Promoter:Dummy_abr" "Selectable Marker:Erythromycin"
            "Transposase:Himar"
FEATURES             Location/Qualifiers
     promoter        114..218
                     /label="Pamp"
                     /ApEinfo_revcolor="#faac61"
                     /ApEinfo_fwdcolor="#faac61"
     CDS             219..1079
                     /label="AmpR"
                     /ApEinfo_revcolor="#f58a5e"
                     /ApEinfo_fwdcolor="#f58a5e"
     ORI             complement(1336..1724)
                     /label="R6K ORI"
                     /ApEinfo_revcolor="#f58a5e"
                     /ApEinfo_fwdcolor="#f58a5e"
     primer_bind     1914..1930
                     /label="M13 rev"
                     /ApEinfo_revcolor="#c7b0e3"
                     /ApEinfo_fwdcolor="#c7b0e3"
     prokaryote p... complement(1987..2018)
                     /label="L2U8H11"
                     /ApEinfo_revcolor="#75c6a9"
                     /ApEinfo_fwdcolor="#75c6a9"
     miscellaneous   complement(2019..2058)
                     /label="UNSX"
                     /ApEinfo_revcolor="#9eafd2"
                     /ApEinfo_fwdcolor="#9eafd2"
     miscellaneous   2078..2107
                     /label="Himar_LE"
                     /ApEinfo_revcolor="#faac61"
                     /ApEinfo_fwdcolor="#faac61"
     miscellaneous   complement(2078..2107)
                     /label="Himar_RE"
                     /ApEinfo_revcolor="#faac61"
                     /ApEinfo_fwdcolor="#faac61"
     prokaryote t... complement(2108..2193)
                     /label="TermC"
                     /ApEinfo_revcolor="#f8d3a9"
                     /ApEinfo_fwdcolor="#f8d3a9"
     misc_feature    complement(2198..2932)
                     /label="ermC"
                     /ApEinfo_revcolor="#faac61"
                     /ApEinfo_fwdcolor="#faac61"
                     /note="codon-optimized to allow Twist synthesis"
     misc_feature    complement(2930..2933)
                     /label="downstream region"
                     /ApEinfo_revcolor="#9eafd2"
                     /ApEinfo_fwdcolor="#9eafd2"
     misc_feature    complement(2934..3098)
                     /label="Dummy_[abr]"
                     /ApEinfo_revcolor="#c6c9d1"
                     /ApEinfo_fwdcolor="#c6c9d1"
     misc_feature    3099..3128
                     /label="R primer binding"
                     /ApEinfo_revcolor="#d6b295"
                     /ApEinfo_fwdcolor="#d6b295"
     promoter ID ... complement(3129..3148)
                     /label=">skpp-1913-F_sk20mer-4523"
                     /ApEinfo_revcolor="#f58a5e"
                     /ApEinfo_fwdcolor="#f58a5e"
     misc_feature    complement(3149..3152)
                     /label="upstream region"
                     /ApEinfo_revcolor="#9eafd2"
                     /ApEinfo_fwdcolor="#9eafd2"
     misc_feature    complement(3149..3152)
                     /label="downstream region"
                     /ApEinfo_revcolor="#9eafd2"
                     /ApEinfo_fwdcolor="#9eafd2"
     promoter ID ... complement(3153..3172)
                     /label=">skpp-1940-F_sk20mer-8695"
                     /ApEinfo_revcolor="#f58a5e"
                     /ApEinfo_fwdcolor="#f58a5e"
     misc_feature    complement(3173..3202)
                     /label="F primer binding"
                     /ApEinfo_revcolor="#d6b295"
                     /ApEinfo_fwdcolor="#d6b295"
     miscellaneous   3203..3232
                     /label="Himar_RE"
                     /ApEinfo_revcolor="#faac61"
                     /ApEinfo_fwdcolor="#faac61"
     miscellaneous   complement(3203..3232)
                     /label="Himar_LE"
                     /ApEinfo_revcolor="#faac61"
                     /ApEinfo_fwdcolor="#faac61"
     RS421_promot... 3233..3397
                     /label=13453
                     /ApEinfo_revcolor="#f58a5e"
                     /ApEinfo_fwdcolor="#f58a5e"
     misc_feature    complement(3398..3401)
                     /label="upstream region"
                     /ApEinfo_revcolor="#9eafd2"
                     /ApEinfo_fwdcolor="#9eafd2"
     CDS             3398..4444
                     /label="Himar_Tnp"
                     /ApEinfo_revcolor="#f58a5e"
                     /ApEinfo_fwdcolor="#f58a5e"
     prokaryote t... 4449..4629
                     /label="TAmarelleT9"
                     /ApEinfo_revcolor="#f58a5e"
                     /ApEinfo_fwdcolor="#f58a5e"
     miscellaneous   4630..4875
                     /label="oriT"
                     /ApEinfo_revcolor="#84b0dc"
                     /ApEinfo_fwdcolor="#84b0dc"
     miscellaneous   complement(4895..4934)
                     /label="UNS1"
                     /ApEinfo_revcolor="#9eafd2"
                     /ApEinfo_fwdcolor="#9eafd2"
     prokaryote t... complement(4935..4964)
                     /label="L2U5H11"
                     /ApEinfo_revcolor="#f8d3a9"
                     /ApEinfo_fwdcolor="#f8d3a9"
     primer_bind     complement(5017..5033)
                     /label="M13 fwd"
                     /ApEinfo_revcolor="#d59687"
                     /ApEinfo_fwdcolor="#d59687"
ORIGIN
        1 AACGTCGTGA CTGGGAAAAC CCTGGCGCTT GTGGTGGATC ACAGTTATTG GAGACTTCCT
       61 TGGCCGTACG ATGGGTTTTG TTTCAGGTAT CTGGCACTTT TCGGGGAAAT GTGCGCGGAA
      121 CCCCTATTTG TTTATTTTTC TAAATACATT CAAATATGTA TCCGCTCATG AGACAATAAC
      181 CCTGATAAAT GCTTCAATAA TATTGAAAAA GGAAGAGTAT GAGTATTCAA CATTTCCGTG
      241 TCGCCCTTAT TCCCTTTTTT GCGGCATTTT GCCTTCCTGT TTTTGCTCAC CCAGAAACGC
      301 TGGTGAAAGT AAAAGATGCT GAAGATCAGT TGGGTGCACG AGTGGGTTAC ATCGAACTGG
      361 ATCTCAACAG CGGTAAGATC CTTGAGAGTT TTCGCCCCGA AGAACGTTTT CCAATGATGA
      421 GCACTTTTAA AGTTCTGCTA TGTGGCGCGG TATTATCCCG TATTGACGCC GGGCAAGAGC
      481 AACTCGGTCG CCGCATACAC TATTCTCAGA ATGACTTGGT TGAGTACTCA CCAGTCACAG
      541 AAAAGCATCT TACGGATGGC ATGACAGTAA GAGAATTATG CAGTGCTGCC ATAACCATGA
      601 GTGATAACAC TGCGGCCAAC TTACTTCTGA CAACGATCGG AGGACCGAAG GAGCTAACCG
      661 CTTTTTTGCA CAACATGGGG GATCATGTAA CTCGCCTTGA TCGTTGGGAA CCGGAGCTGA
      721 ATGAAGCCAT ACCAAACGAC GAGCGTGACA CCACGATGCC TGTAGCAATG GCAACAACGT
      781 TGCGCAAACT ATTAACTGGC GAACTACTTA CTCTAGCTTC CCGGCAACAA TTAATAGACT
      841 GGATGGAGGC GGATAAAGTT GCAGGACCAC TTCTGCGCTC GGCCCTTCCG GCTGGCTGGT
      901 TTATTGCTGA TAAATCTGGA GCCGGTGAGC GTGGCTCTCG CGGTATCATT GCAGCACTGG
      961 GGCCAGATGG TAAGCCCTCC CGTATCGTAG TTATCTACAC GACGGGGAGT CAGGCAACTA
     1021 TGGATGAACG AAATAGACAG ATCGCTGAGA TAGGTGCCTC ACTGATTAAG CATTGGTAAC
     1081 TGTCAGACCA AGTTTACTCA TATATACTTT AGATTGATTT AAAACTTCAT TTTTAATTTA
     1141 AAAGGATCTA GGTGAAGATC CTTGAATTGC CATTATCAAC AAGTTTGTAC AAAAAAGCAG
     1201 GCTCCGAATT GGTATCACGA GGACGATTTG AAGCCCCCTA CCCATTTACG CTGACTTGAC
     1261 GGGACGGCGG CTTTGTTGAA TAGAGCGTCA GACCCCGTAG AAAAGATCAA AGGATCTTCG
     1321 GCCGGCCGGC GCGCCGATCT GAAGATCAGC AGTTCAACCT GTTGATAGTA CGTACTAAGC
     1381 TCTCATGTTT CACGTACTAA GCTCTCATGT TTAACGTACT AAGCTCTCAT GTTTAACGAA
     1441 CTAAACCCTC ATGGCTAACG TACTAAGCTC TCATGGCTAA CGTACTAAGC TCTCATGTTT
     1501 CACGTACTAA GCTCTCATGT TTGAACAATA AAATTAATAT AAATCAGCAA CTTAAATAGC
     1561 CTCTAAGGTT TTAAGTTTTA TAAGAAAAAA AAGAATATAT AAGGCTTTTA AAGCCTTTAA
     1621 GGTTTAACGG TTGTGGACAA CAAGCCAGGG ATGTAACGCA CTGAGAAGCC CTTAGAGCCT
     1681 CTCAAAGCAA TTTTGAGTGA CACAGGAACA CTTAACGGCT GACATGGGGC GCGCCCAGCT
     1741 GTAACGCCAG CAACGCGGCC TTTTTACGGT TCCTGGCCTT TTGCTGGCCT TTTGCTCACA
     1801 TGTTCTTTCC AGCGACATAT GCCATACGCC GAACTGAACT CCACCTAATG TCTTGGAGAT
     1861 TGTCGGATAG CGCGGAATAG GATTGTGCCC TCTGAGCGGA TAACAATTTC ACACAGGAAA
     1921 CAGCTATGAC CATGACACAT GCATCCACCA TCGCAGACTT ATCATCACTG AGCCTCCACC
     1981 TAGCCTATAC AACAATAGCG TGCGTGGTTA GCACGCTAGG TGGAAGGGCT CGGAGTTGTG
     2041 GTAATCTATG TATCCTGGGG TGCTCTTCAT GCTAGCGTAA CAGGTTGGAT GATAAGTCCC
     2101 CGGTCTAGCC GACTGCGCAA AAGACATAAT CGATTCACAA AAAATAGGCA CACGAAAAAC
     2161 AAGTTAAGGG ATGCAGTTTA TGCATCCCTT AACAAGCTTA CTTATTAAAT AATTTATAGC
     2221 TATTGAAAAG AGATAAGAAT TGTTCAAAGC TAATATTGTT TAAATCGTCA ATTCCTGCAT
     2281 GTTTTAAGGA ATTGTTAAAT TGATTTTTTG TAAATATTTT CTTGTATTCT TTGTTAACCC
     2341 ATTTCATAAC GAAATAATTA TACTTTTGTT TATCTTTGTG TGATATTCTT GATTTTTTTC
     2401 TACTTAATCT GATAAGTGAG CTATTCACTT TAGGTTTAGG ATGAAAATAT TCTCTTGGAA
     2461 CCATACTTAA TATAGAAATA TCAACTTCTG CCATTAAAAG TAATGCCAAT GAGCGTTTTG
     2521 TATTTAATAA TCTTTTAGCA AACCCGTATT CCACGATTAA ATAAATCTCA TTAGCTATAC
     2581 TATCAAAAAC AATTTTGCGT ATTATATCCG TACTTATGTT ATAAGGTATA TTACCATATA
     2641 TTTTATAGGA TTGGTTTTTA GGAAATTTAA ACTGCAATAT ATCCTTGTTT AAAACTTGGA
     2701 AATTATCGTG ATCAACAAGT TTATTTTCTG TAGTTTTGCA TAATTTATGG TCTATTTCAA
     2761 TGGCAGTTAC GAAATTACAC CTCTTTACTA ATTCAAGGGT AAAATGGCCT TTTCCTGAGC
     2821 CGATTTCAAA GATATTATCA TGTTCATTTA ATCTTATGTT TGTCATAATC TTGTCGATAT
     2881 TATGCTTAGA AGTAATAAAG TTTTGACTGT GTTTTATATT TTTCTCGTTC ATTACCACGA
     2941 TGGGCTTTGT ATCAGGTATC CAAAAGGAAA TTCTGATGCC GCGCTTCGAT TCACCAAAGT
     3001 GTGGATGTTC CCTTTGTACG GGTTTGATAC TGCTGTTGTG GCAGGCGTCT TAGTTAGCTA
     3061 CCGCTATCCC CAACGTGCAA CAGTCTACTT CCTCGGTGCC AGCTTCACAC GGCGTGTGGC
     3121 TGCGGAACGC CACGATCACA AACCCTACTA CGCCGACATC CTAGTACCAC CTACCCTACT
     3181 CGACGCGTCC TACGCGTGAC CCTAGACCGG GGACTTATCA TCCAACCTGT TATGAAATAT
     3241 AGAAATTTTA GTCCATTGGT TTAACGATTA TATTACCAGT ATAACGGAGT TTCGTAAGTC
     3301 TGATGTGATC ACAACCGAAC TTGTATTCTG CCCAAAAGCT CTTTAGTTAA AAGCCCCTCT
     3361 TTTTTTATTA TAATGATTTT GAAAAAGCAG GAAAAGCATG GAAAAAAAGG AATTTCGTGT
     3421 TTTGATAAAA TACTGTTTTC TGAAGGGAAA AAATACAGTG GAAGCAAAAA CTTGGCTTGA
     3481 TAATGAGTTT CCGGACTCTG CCCCAGGGAA ATCAACAATA ATTGATTGGT ATGCAAAATT
     3541 CAAGCGTGGT GAAATGAGCA CGGAGGACGG TGAACGCAGT GGACGCCCGA AAGAGGTGGT
     3601 TACCGACGAA AACATCAAAA AAATCCACAA AATGATTTTG AATGACCGTA AAATGAAGTT
     3661 GATCGAGATA GCAGAGGCCT TAAAGATATC AAAGGAACGT GTTGGTCATA TCATTCATCA
     3721 ATATTTGGAT ATGCGGAAGC TCTGTGCGAA ATGGGTGCCG CGCGAGCTCA CATTTGACCA
     3781 AAAACAACGA CGTGTTGATG ATTCTAAGCG GTGTTTGCAG CTGTTAACTC GTAATACACC
     3841 CGAGTTTTTC CGTCGATATG TGACAATGGA TGAAACATGG CTCCATCACT ACACTCCTGA
     3901 GTCCAATCGA CAGTCGGCTG AGTGGACAGC GACCGGTGAA CCGTCTCCGA AGCGTGGAAA
     3961 GACTCAAAAG TCCGCTGGCA AAGTAATGGC CTCTGTTTTT TGGGATGCGC ATGGAATAAT
     4021 TTTTATCGAT TATCTTGAGA AGGGAAAAAC CATCAACAGT GACTATTATA TGGCGTTATT
     4081 GGAGCGTTTG AAGGTCGAAA TCGCGGCAAA ACGGCCCCAC ATGAAGAAGA AAAAAGTGTT
     4141 GTTCCACCAA GACAACGCAC CGTGCCACAA GTCATTGAGA ACGATGGCAA AAATTCATGA
     4201 ATTGGGCTTC GAATTGCTTC CCCACCCGCC GTATTCTCCA GATCTGGCCC CCAGCGACTT
     4261 TTTCTTGTTC TCAGACCTCA AAAGGATGCT CGCAGGGAAA AAATTTGGCT GCAATGAAGA
     4321 GGTGATCGCC GAAACTGAGG CCTATTTTGA GGCAAAACCG AAGGAGTACT ACCAAAATGG
     4381 TATCAAAAAA TTGGAAGGTC GTTATAATCG TTGTATCGCT CTTGAAGGGA ACTATGTTGA
     4441 ATAAGCTTGG AATCTCCTTC TCGCCTCTTT CGCTGAACAC GAAAGCGAAT CCGTTCAGCA
     4501 CACACTTTAC GATATGGCGC AAAAAGTCCT CGGCTGCGTG CCGGAAGTGA AAGACATCCA
     4561 CCTCACCATG CCCAACAAGC ATTGCCTGCT CGTGGACCTG TCCCGCTTCG GTCAGGACAA
     4621 TCCCAACGAC TTTTCCGCTG CATAACCCTG CTTCGGGGTC ATTATAGCGA TTTTTTCGGT
     4681 ATATCCATCC TTTTTCGCAC GATATACAGG ATTTTGCCAA AGGGTTCGTG TAGACTTTCC
     4741 TTGGTGTATC CAACGGCGTC AGCCGGGCAG GATAGGTGAA GTAGGCCCAC CCGCGAGCGG
     4801 GTGTTCCTTC TTCACTGTCC CTTATTCGCA CCTGGCGGTG CTCAACGGGA ATCCTGCTCT
     4861 GCGAGGCTGG CCGTACTCCT CATTGAAGAG CTCGGAGACG AGACGAGACA GCCTGAGAAT
     4921 GGATGCGAGT AATGATACAA CAATAGCGTG CTGTTCGCAC GCTAAGGTCA GGCGGAATGG
     4981 CACTTCCTTA TTCCAGATGC GTGCGGATTA TGCATGACTG GCCGTCGTTT TAC
//
