# Supplementary material for: A scalable transposon mutagenesis system for non-model bacteria
Source: bioRxiv preprint, doi:10.64898/2025.12.22.696024, version 1 (2025-12-23)
Supplement: Plasmid sequences [file 696024_file12.zip › Plasmid sequences/Transposon variant libraries/Himar1-only libraries/pGLU_30/pGLU_9-pGLU_72-pGLU_97.gb]

LOCUS       pGLU_9-pGLU_72-pGLU_97  5033 bp ds-DNA     circular     19-NOV-2024
DEFINITION  .
KEYWORDS    "Name:pGLU_9-pGLU_72-pGLU_97" "Tnp Promoter:Chloroflexi_58_14067"
            "Abr Promoter:Proteobacteria_58_13166" "Selectable
            Marker:Erythromycin" "Transposase:Himar"
FEATURES             Location/Qualifiers
     promoter        114..218
                     /label="Pamp"
                     /ApEinfo_revcolor="#faac61"
                     /ApEinfo_fwdcolor="#faac61"
     CDS             219..1079
                     /label="AmpR"
                     /ApEinfo_revcolor="#f58a5e"
                     /ApEinfo_fwdcolor="#f58a5e"
     ORI             complement(1336..1724)
                     /label="R6K ORI"
                     /ApEinfo_revcolor="#f58a5e"
                     /ApEinfo_fwdcolor="#f58a5e"
     primer_bind     1914..1930
                     /label="M13 rev"
                     /ApEinfo_revcolor="#c7b0e3"
                     /ApEinfo_fwdcolor="#c7b0e3"
     prokaryote p... complement(1987..2018)
                     /label="L2U8H11"
                     /ApEinfo_revcolor="#75c6a9"
                     /ApEinfo_fwdcolor="#75c6a9"
     miscellaneous   complement(2019..2058)
                     /label="UNSX"
                     /ApEinfo_revcolor="#9eafd2"
                     /ApEinfo_fwdcolor="#9eafd2"
     miscellaneous   2078..2107
                     /label="Himar_LE"
                     /ApEinfo_revcolor="#faac61"
                     /ApEinfo_fwdcolor="#faac61"
     miscellaneous   complement(2078..2107)
                     /label="Himar_RE"
                     /ApEinfo_revcolor="#faac61"
                     /ApEinfo_fwdcolor="#faac61"
     prokaryote t... complement(2108..2193)
                     /label="TermC"
                     /ApEinfo_revcolor="#f8d3a9"
                     /ApEinfo_fwdcolor="#f8d3a9"
     misc_feature    complement(2198..2932)
                     /label="ermC"
                     /ApEinfo_revcolor="#faac61"
                     /ApEinfo_fwdcolor="#faac61"
                     /note="codon-optimized to allow Twist synthesis"
     misc_feature    complement(2930..2933)
                     /label="downstream region"
                     /ApEinfo_revcolor="#9eafd2"
                     /ApEinfo_fwdcolor="#9eafd2"
     RS421_promot... complement(2934..3098)
                     /label=13166
                     /ApEinfo_revcolor="#f58a5e"
                     /ApEinfo_fwdcolor="#f58a5e"
     misc_feature    3099..3128
                     /label="R primer binding"
                     /ApEinfo_revcolor="#d6b295"
                     /ApEinfo_fwdcolor="#d6b295"
     promoter ID ... complement(3129..3148)
                     /label=">skpp-1917-F_sk20mer-1272"
                     /ApEinfo_revcolor="#f58a5e"
                     /ApEinfo_fwdcolor="#f58a5e"
     misc_feature    complement(3149..3152)
                     /label="upstream region"
                     /ApEinfo_revcolor="#9eafd2"
                     /ApEinfo_fwdcolor="#9eafd2"
     misc_feature    complement(3149..3152)
                     /label="downstream region"
                     /ApEinfo_revcolor="#9eafd2"
                     /ApEinfo_fwdcolor="#9eafd2"
     promoter ID ... complement(3153..3172)
                     /label=">skpp-1942-F_sk20mer-5928"
                     /ApEinfo_revcolor="#f58a5e"
                     /ApEinfo_fwdcolor="#f58a5e"
     misc_feature    complement(3173..3202)
                     /label="F primer binding"
                     /ApEinfo_revcolor="#d6b295"
                     /ApEinfo_fwdcolor="#d6b295"
     miscellaneous   3203..3232
                     /label="Himar_RE"
                     /ApEinfo_revcolor="#faac61"
                     /ApEinfo_fwdcolor="#faac61"
     miscellaneous   complement(3203..3232)
                     /label="Himar_LE"
                     /ApEinfo_revcolor="#faac61"
                     /ApEinfo_fwdcolor="#faac61"
     RS421_promot... 3233..3397
                     /label=14067
                     /ApEinfo_revcolor="#f58a5e"
                     /ApEinfo_fwdcolor="#f58a5e"
     misc_feature    complement(3398..3401)
                     /label="upstream region"
                     /ApEinfo_revcolor="#9eafd2"
                     /ApEinfo_fwdcolor="#9eafd2"
     CDS             3398..4444
                     /label="Himar_Tnp"
                     /ApEinfo_revcolor="#f58a5e"
                     /ApEinfo_fwdcolor="#f58a5e"
     prokaryote t... 4449..4629
                     /label="TAmarelleT9"
                     /ApEinfo_revcolor="#f58a5e"
                     /ApEinfo_fwdcolor="#f58a5e"
     miscellaneous   4630..4875
                     /label="oriT"
                     /ApEinfo_revcolor="#84b0dc"
                     /ApEinfo_fwdcolor="#84b0dc"
     miscellaneous   complement(4895..4934)
                     /label="UNS1"
                     /ApEinfo_revcolor="#9eafd2"
                     /ApEinfo_fwdcolor="#9eafd2"
     prokaryote t... complement(4935..4964)
                     /label="L2U5H11"
                     /ApEinfo_revcolor="#f8d3a9"
                     /ApEinfo_fwdcolor="#f8d3a9"
     primer_bind     complement(5017..5033)
                     /label="M13 fwd"
                     /ApEinfo_revcolor="#d59687"
                     /ApEinfo_fwdcolor="#d59687"
ORIGIN
        1 AACGTCGTGA CTGGGAAAAC CCTGGCGCTT GTGGTGGATC ACAGTTATTG GAGACTTCCT
       61 TGGCCGTACG ATGGGTTTTG TTTCAGGTAT CTGGCACTTT TCGGGGAAAT GTGCGCGGAA
      121 CCCCTATTTG TTTATTTTTC TAAATACATT CAAATATGTA TCCGCTCATG AGACAATAAC
      181 CCTGATAAAT GCTTCAATAA TATTGAAAAA GGAAGAGTAT GAGTATTCAA CATTTCCGTG
      241 TCGCCCTTAT TCCCTTTTTT GCGGCATTTT GCCTTCCTGT TTTTGCTCAC CCAGAAACGC
      301 TGGTGAAAGT AAAAGATGCT GAAGATCAGT TGGGTGCACG AGTGGGTTAC ATCGAACTGG
      361 ATCTCAACAG CGGTAAGATC CTTGAGAGTT TTCGCCCCGA AGAACGTTTT CCAATGATGA
      421 GCACTTTTAA AGTTCTGCTA TGTGGCGCGG TATTATCCCG TATTGACGCC GGGCAAGAGC
      481 AACTCGGTCG CCGCATACAC TATTCTCAGA ATGACTTGGT TGAGTACTCA CCAGTCACAG
      541 AAAAGCATCT TACGGATGGC ATGACAGTAA GAGAATTATG CAGTGCTGCC ATAACCATGA
      601 GTGATAACAC TGCGGCCAAC TTACTTCTGA CAACGATCGG AGGACCGAAG GAGCTAACCG
      661 CTTTTTTGCA CAACATGGGG GATCATGTAA CTCGCCTTGA TCGTTGGGAA CCGGAGCTGA
      721 ATGAAGCCAT ACCAAACGAC GAGCGTGACA CCACGATGCC TGTAGCAATG GCAACAACGT
      781 TGCGCAAACT ATTAACTGGC GAACTACTTA CTCTAGCTTC CCGGCAACAA TTAATAGACT
      841 GGATGGAGGC GGATAAAGTT GCAGGACCAC TTCTGCGCTC GGCCCTTCCG GCTGGCTGGT
      901 TTATTGCTGA TAAATCTGGA GCCGGTGAGC GTGGCTCTCG CGGTATCATT GCAGCACTGG
      961 GGCCAGATGG TAAGCCCTCC CGTATCGTAG TTATCTACAC GACGGGGAGT CAGGCAACTA
     1021 TGGATGAACG AAATAGACAG ATCGCTGAGA TAGGTGCCTC ACTGATTAAG CATTGGTAAC
     1081 TGTCAGACCA AGTTTACTCA TATATACTTT AGATTGATTT AAAACTTCAT TTTTAATTTA
     1141 AAAGGATCTA GGTGAAGATC CTTGAATTGC CATTATCAAC AAGTTTGTAC AAAAAAGCAG
     1201 GCTCCGAATT GGTATCACGA GGACGATTTG AAGCCCCCTA CCCATTTACG CTGACTTGAC
     1261 GGGACGGCGG CTTTGTTGAA TAGAGCGTCA GACCCCGTAG AAAAGATCAA AGGATCTTCG
     1321 GCCGGCCGGC GCGCCGATCT GAAGATCAGC AGTTCAACCT GTTGATAGTA CGTACTAAGC
     1381 TCTCATGTTT CACGTACTAA GCTCTCATGT TTAACGTACT AAGCTCTCAT GTTTAACGAA
     1441 CTAAACCCTC ATGGCTAACG TACTAAGCTC TCATGGCTAA CGTACTAAGC TCTCATGTTT
     1501 CACGTACTAA GCTCTCATGT TTGAACAATA AAATTAATAT AAATCAGCAA CTTAAATAGC
     1561 CTCTAAGGTT TTAAGTTTTA TAAGAAAAAA AAGAATATAT AAGGCTTTTA AAGCCTTTAA
     1621 GGTTTAACGG TTGTGGACAA CAAGCCAGGG ATGTAACGCA CTGAGAAGCC CTTAGAGCCT
     1681 CTCAAAGCAA TTTTGAGTGA CACAGGAACA CTTAACGGCT GACATGGGGC GCGCCCAGCT
     1741 GTAACGCCAG CAACGCGGCC TTTTTACGGT TCCTGGCCTT TTGCTGGCCT TTTGCTCACA
     1801 TGTTCTTTCC AGCGACATAT GCCATACGCC GAACTGAACT CCACCTAATG TCTTGGAGAT
     1861 TGTCGGATAG CGCGGAATAG GATTGTGCCC TCTGAGCGGA TAACAATTTC ACACAGGAAA
     1921 CAGCTATGAC CATGACACAT GCATCCACCA TCGCAGACTT ATCATCACTG AGCCTCCACC
     1981 TAGCCTATAC AACAATAGCG TGCGTGGTTA GCACGCTAGG TGGAAGGGCT CGGAGTTGTG
     2041 GTAATCTATG TATCCTGGGG TGCTCTTCAT GCTAGCGTAA CAGGTTGGAT GATAAGTCCC
     2101 CGGTCTAGCC GACTGCGCAA AAGACATAAT CGATTCACAA AAAATAGGCA CACGAAAAAC
     2161 AAGTTAAGGG ATGCAGTTTA TGCATCCCTT AACAAGCTTA CTTATTAAAT AATTTATAGC
     2221 TATTGAAAAG AGATAAGAAT TGTTCAAAGC TAATATTGTT TAAATCGTCA ATTCCTGCAT
     2281 GTTTTAAGGA ATTGTTAAAT TGATTTTTTG TAAATATTTT CTTGTATTCT TTGTTAACCC
     2341 ATTTCATAAC GAAATAATTA TACTTTTGTT TATCTTTGTG TGATATTCTT GATTTTTTTC
     2401 TACTTAATCT GATAAGTGAG CTATTCACTT TAGGTTTAGG ATGAAAATAT TCTCTTGGAA
     2461 CCATACTTAA TATAGAAATA TCAACTTCTG CCATTAAAAG TAATGCCAAT GAGCGTTTTG
     2521 TATTTAATAA TCTTTTAGCA AACCCGTATT CCACGATTAA ATAAATCTCA TTAGCTATAC
     2581 TATCAAAAAC AATTTTGCGT ATTATATCCG TACTTATGTT ATAAGGTATA TTACCATATA
     2641 TTTTATAGGA TTGGTTTTTA GGAAATTTAA ACTGCAATAT ATCCTTGTTT AAAACTTGGA
     2701 AATTATCGTG ATCAACAAGT TTATTTTCTG TAGTTTTGCA TAATTTATGG TCTATTTCAA
     2761 TGGCAGTTAC GAAATTACAC CTCTTTACTA ATTCAAGGGT AAAATGGCCT TTTCCTGAGC
     2821 CGATTTCAAA GATATTATCA TGTTCATTTA ATCTTATGTT TGTCATAATC TTGTCGATAT
     2881 TATGCTTAGA AGTAATAAAG TTTTGACTGT GTTTTATATT TTTCTCGTTC ATTGGAAAGA
     2941 CATCCGCTCA AATGAGGAAC ATTCGGCGGC GGTCTGCCTG CGGCACGGGG GGTCGGCTCG
     3001 ACAGACGCCG CAACAACAAG GAAAAGCGTT GTTGCGGCTT ACTTGTCCGA CGACTTTTGA
     3061 GCTCCCATGC TACGGCTCCA TGCACATCTT GAGGCGAACC AGCTTCACAC GGCGTGTGGC
     3121 TGCGGAACAG CAGAATGTAG TTCGCAGCTA CGATCACGAA CGAAGCGATC TCACCCTACT
     3181 CGACGCGTCC TACGCGTGAC CCTAGACCGG GGACTTATCA TCCAACCTGT TAGGGTCGGG
     3241 GGTGAGGGAG CTTAAAACCT ACCCTTGTAA GCTACCCCCT CTCCCGCCAT ACCACCATGA
     3301 AGGTTTGAAC TCCCCTCGCC CGCCGCAGTG GGCGAGGGGT CGGGGGTGAG GGAACGTAAA
     3361 GCCTCAGATG CTCTGTGTTC TACATAAAGG AATGTACATG GAAAAAAAGG AATTTCGTGT
     3421 TTTGATAAAA TACTGTTTTC TGAAGGGAAA AAATACAGTG GAAGCAAAAA CTTGGCTTGA
     3481 TAATGAGTTT CCGGACTCTG CCCCAGGGAA ATCAACAATA ATTGATTGGT ATGCAAAATT
     3541 CAAGCGTGGT GAAATGAGCA CGGAGGACGG TGAACGCAGT GGACGCCCGA AAGAGGTGGT
     3601 TACCGACGAA AACATCAAAA AAATCCACAA AATGATTTTG AATGACCGTA AAATGAAGTT
     3661 GATCGAGATA GCAGAGGCCT TAAAGATATC AAAGGAACGT GTTGGTCATA TCATTCATCA
     3721 ATATTTGGAT ATGCGGAAGC TCTGTGCGAA ATGGGTGCCG CGCGAGCTCA CATTTGACCA
     3781 AAAACAACGA CGTGTTGATG ATTCTAAGCG GTGTTTGCAG CTGTTAACTC GTAATACACC
     3841 CGAGTTTTTC CGTCGATATG TGACAATGGA TGAAACATGG CTCCATCACT ACACTCCTGA
     3901 GTCCAATCGA CAGTCGGCTG AGTGGACAGC GACCGGTGAA CCGTCTCCGA AGCGTGGAAA
     3961 GACTCAAAAG TCCGCTGGCA AAGTAATGGC CTCTGTTTTT TGGGATGCGC ATGGAATAAT
     4021 TTTTATCGAT TATCTTGAGA AGGGAAAAAC CATCAACAGT GACTATTATA TGGCGTTATT
     4081 GGAGCGTTTG AAGGTCGAAA TCGCGGCAAA ACGGCCCCAC ATGAAGAAGA AAAAAGTGTT
     4141 GTTCCACCAA GACAACGCAC CGTGCCACAA GTCATTGAGA ACGATGGCAA AAATTCATGA
     4201 ATTGGGCTTC GAATTGCTTC CCCACCCGCC GTATTCTCCA GATCTGGCCC CCAGCGACTT
     4261 TTTCTTGTTC TCAGACCTCA AAAGGATGCT CGCAGGGAAA AAATTTGGCT GCAATGAAGA
     4321 GGTGATCGCC GAAACTGAGG CCTATTTTGA GGCAAAACCG AAGGAGTACT ACCAAAATGG
     4381 TATCAAAAAA TTGGAAGGTC GTTATAATCG TTGTATCGCT CTTGAAGGGA ACTATGTTGA
     4441 ATAAGCTTGG AATCTCCTTC TCGCCTCTTT CGCTGAACAC GAAAGCGAAT CCGTTCAGCA
     4501 CACACTTTAC GATATGGCGC AAAAAGTCCT CGGCTGCGTG CCGGAAGTGA AAGACATCCA
     4561 CCTCACCATG CCCAACAAGC ATTGCCTGCT CGTGGACCTG TCCCGCTTCG GTCAGGACAA
     4621 TCCCAACGAC TTTTCCGCTG CATAACCCTG CTTCGGGGTC ATTATAGCGA TTTTTTCGGT
     4681 ATATCCATCC TTTTTCGCAC GATATACAGG ATTTTGCCAA AGGGTTCGTG TAGACTTTCC
     4741 TTGGTGTATC CAACGGCGTC AGCCGGGCAG GATAGGTGAA GTAGGCCCAC CCGCGAGCGG
     4801 GTGTTCCTTC TTCACTGTCC CTTATTCGCA CCTGGCGGTG CTCAACGGGA ATCCTGCTCT
     4861 GCGAGGCTGG CCGTACTCCT CATTGAAGAG CTCGGAGACG AGACGAGACA GCCTGAGAAT
     4921 GGATGCGAGT AATGATACAA CAATAGCGTG CTGTTCGCAC GCTAAGGTCA GGCGGAATGG
     4981 CACTTCCTTA TTCCAGATGC GTGCGGATTA TGCATGACTG GCCGTCGTTT TAC
//
