# Supplementary material for: A scalable transposon mutagenesis system for non-model bacteria
Source: bioRxiv preprint, doi:10.64898/2025.12.22.696024, version 1 (2025-12-23)
Supplement: Plasmid sequences [file 696024_file12.zip › Plasmid sequences/Transposon variant libraries/Himar1-only libraries/pGLU_30/pGLU_9-pGLU_74-pGLU_85.gb]

LOCUS       pGLU_9-pGLU_74-pGLU_85  5041 bp ds-DNA     circular     19-NOV-2024
DEFINITION  .
KEYWORDS    "Name:pGLU_9-pGLU_74-pGLU_85" "Tnp Promoter:PmarC9_Himar" "Abr
            Promoter:Bacteroidetes_30_13388" "Selectable Marker:Erythromycin"
            "Transposase:Himar"
FEATURES             Location/Qualifiers
     promoter        114..218
                     /label="Pamp"
                     /ApEinfo_revcolor="#faac61"
                     /ApEinfo_fwdcolor="#faac61"
     CDS             219..1079
                     /label="AmpR"
                     /ApEinfo_revcolor="#f58a5e"
                     /ApEinfo_fwdcolor="#f58a5e"
     ORI             complement(1336..1724)
                     /label="R6K ORI"
                     /ApEinfo_revcolor="#f58a5e"
                     /ApEinfo_fwdcolor="#f58a5e"
     primer_bind     1914..1930
                     /label="M13 rev"
                     /ApEinfo_revcolor="#c7b0e3"
                     /ApEinfo_fwdcolor="#c7b0e3"
     prokaryote p... complement(1987..2018)
                     /label="L2U8H11"
                     /ApEinfo_revcolor="#75c6a9"
                     /ApEinfo_fwdcolor="#75c6a9"
     miscellaneous   complement(2019..2058)
                     /label="UNSX"
                     /ApEinfo_revcolor="#9eafd2"
                     /ApEinfo_fwdcolor="#9eafd2"
     miscellaneous   2078..2107
                     /label="Himar_LE"
                     /ApEinfo_revcolor="#faac61"
                     /ApEinfo_fwdcolor="#faac61"
     miscellaneous   complement(2078..2107)
                     /label="Himar_RE"
                     /ApEinfo_revcolor="#faac61"
                     /ApEinfo_fwdcolor="#faac61"
     prokaryote t... complement(2108..2193)
                     /label="TermC"
                     /ApEinfo_revcolor="#f8d3a9"
                     /ApEinfo_fwdcolor="#f8d3a9"
     misc_feature    complement(2198..2932)
                     /label="ermC"
                     /ApEinfo_revcolor="#faac61"
                     /ApEinfo_fwdcolor="#faac61"
                     /note="codon-optimized to allow Twist synthesis"
     misc_feature    complement(2930..2933)
                     /label="downstream region"
                     /ApEinfo_revcolor="#9eafd2"
                     /ApEinfo_fwdcolor="#9eafd2"
     RS421_promot... complement(2934..3098)
                     /label=13388
                     /ApEinfo_revcolor="#f58a5e"
                     /ApEinfo_fwdcolor="#f58a5e"
     misc_feature    3099..3128
                     /label="R primer binding"
                     /ApEinfo_revcolor="#d6b295"
                     /ApEinfo_fwdcolor="#d6b295"
     promoter ID ... complement(3129..3148)
                     /label=">skpp-1919-F_sk20mer-1268"
                     /ApEinfo_revcolor="#f58a5e"
                     /ApEinfo_fwdcolor="#f58a5e"
     misc_feature    complement(3149..3152)
                     /label="upstream region"
                     /ApEinfo_revcolor="#9eafd2"
                     /ApEinfo_fwdcolor="#9eafd2"
     misc_feature    complement(3149..3152)
                     /label="downstream region"
                     /ApEinfo_revcolor="#9eafd2"
                     /ApEinfo_fwdcolor="#9eafd2"
     promoter ID ... complement(3153..3172)
                     /label=">skpp-1930-F_sk20mer-2946"
                     /ApEinfo_revcolor="#f58a5e"
                     /ApEinfo_fwdcolor="#f58a5e"
     misc_feature    complement(3173..3202)
                     /label="F primer binding"
                     /ApEinfo_revcolor="#d6b295"
                     /ApEinfo_fwdcolor="#d6b295"
     miscellaneous   3203..3232
                     /label="Himar_RE"
                     /ApEinfo_revcolor="#faac61"
                     /ApEinfo_fwdcolor="#faac61"
     miscellaneous   complement(3203..3232)
                     /label="Himar_LE"
                     /ApEinfo_revcolor="#faac61"
                     /ApEinfo_fwdcolor="#faac61"
     misc_feature    complement(3406..3409)
                     /label="upstream region"
                     /ApEinfo_revcolor="#9eafd2"
                     /ApEinfo_fwdcolor="#9eafd2"
     CDS             3406..4452
                     /label="Himar_Tnp"
                     /ApEinfo_revcolor="#f58a5e"
                     /ApEinfo_fwdcolor="#f58a5e"
     prokaryote t... 4457..4637
                     /label="TAmarelleT9"
                     /ApEinfo_revcolor="#f58a5e"
                     /ApEinfo_fwdcolor="#f58a5e"
     miscellaneous   4638..4883
                     /label="oriT"
                     /ApEinfo_revcolor="#84b0dc"
                     /ApEinfo_fwdcolor="#84b0dc"
     miscellaneous   complement(4903..4942)
                     /label="UNS1"
                     /ApEinfo_revcolor="#9eafd2"
                     /ApEinfo_fwdcolor="#9eafd2"
     prokaryote t... complement(4943..4972)
                     /label="L2U5H11"
                     /ApEinfo_revcolor="#f8d3a9"
                     /ApEinfo_fwdcolor="#f8d3a9"
     primer_bind     complement(5025..5041)
                     /label="M13 fwd"
                     /ApEinfo_revcolor="#d59687"
                     /ApEinfo_fwdcolor="#d59687"
ORIGIN
        1 AACGTCGTGA CTGGGAAAAC CCTGGCGCTT GTGGTGGATC ACAGTTATTG GAGACTTCCT
       61 TGGCCGTACG ATGGGTTTTG TTTCAGGTAT CTGGCACTTT TCGGGGAAAT GTGCGCGGAA
      121 CCCCTATTTG TTTATTTTTC TAAATACATT CAAATATGTA TCCGCTCATG AGACAATAAC
      181 CCTGATAAAT GCTTCAATAA TATTGAAAAA GGAAGAGTAT GAGTATTCAA CATTTCCGTG
      241 TCGCCCTTAT TCCCTTTTTT GCGGCATTTT GCCTTCCTGT TTTTGCTCAC CCAGAAACGC
      301 TGGTGAAAGT AAAAGATGCT GAAGATCAGT TGGGTGCACG AGTGGGTTAC ATCGAACTGG
      361 ATCTCAACAG CGGTAAGATC CTTGAGAGTT TTCGCCCCGA AGAACGTTTT CCAATGATGA
      421 GCACTTTTAA AGTTCTGCTA TGTGGCGCGG TATTATCCCG TATTGACGCC GGGCAAGAGC
      481 AACTCGGTCG CCGCATACAC TATTCTCAGA ATGACTTGGT TGAGTACTCA CCAGTCACAG
      541 AAAAGCATCT TACGGATGGC ATGACAGTAA GAGAATTATG CAGTGCTGCC ATAACCATGA
      601 GTGATAACAC TGCGGCCAAC TTACTTCTGA CAACGATCGG AGGACCGAAG GAGCTAACCG
      661 CTTTTTTGCA CAACATGGGG GATCATGTAA CTCGCCTTGA TCGTTGGGAA CCGGAGCTGA
      721 ATGAAGCCAT ACCAAACGAC GAGCGTGACA CCACGATGCC TGTAGCAATG GCAACAACGT
      781 TGCGCAAACT ATTAACTGGC GAACTACTTA CTCTAGCTTC CCGGCAACAA TTAATAGACT
      841 GGATGGAGGC GGATAAAGTT GCAGGACCAC TTCTGCGCTC GGCCCTTCCG GCTGGCTGGT
      901 TTATTGCTGA TAAATCTGGA GCCGGTGAGC GTGGCTCTCG CGGTATCATT GCAGCACTGG
      961 GGCCAGATGG TAAGCCCTCC CGTATCGTAG TTATCTACAC GACGGGGAGT CAGGCAACTA
     1021 TGGATGAACG AAATAGACAG ATCGCTGAGA TAGGTGCCTC ACTGATTAAG CATTGGTAAC
     1081 TGTCAGACCA AGTTTACTCA TATATACTTT AGATTGATTT AAAACTTCAT TTTTAATTTA
     1141 AAAGGATCTA GGTGAAGATC CTTGAATTGC CATTATCAAC AAGTTTGTAC AAAAAAGCAG
     1201 GCTCCGAATT GGTATCACGA GGACGATTTG AAGCCCCCTA CCCATTTACG CTGACTTGAC
     1261 GGGACGGCGG CTTTGTTGAA TAGAGCGTCA GACCCCGTAG AAAAGATCAA AGGATCTTCG
     1321 GCCGGCCGGC GCGCCGATCT GAAGATCAGC AGTTCAACCT GTTGATAGTA CGTACTAAGC
     1381 TCTCATGTTT CACGTACTAA GCTCTCATGT TTAACGTACT AAGCTCTCAT GTTTAACGAA
     1441 CTAAACCCTC ATGGCTAACG TACTAAGCTC TCATGGCTAA CGTACTAAGC TCTCATGTTT
     1501 CACGTACTAA GCTCTCATGT TTGAACAATA AAATTAATAT AAATCAGCAA CTTAAATAGC
     1561 CTCTAAGGTT TTAAGTTTTA TAAGAAAAAA AAGAATATAT AAGGCTTTTA AAGCCTTTAA
     1621 GGTTTAACGG TTGTGGACAA CAAGCCAGGG ATGTAACGCA CTGAGAAGCC CTTAGAGCCT
     1681 CTCAAAGCAA TTTTGAGTGA CACAGGAACA CTTAACGGCT GACATGGGGC GCGCCCAGCT
     1741 GTAACGCCAG CAACGCGGCC TTTTTACGGT TCCTGGCCTT TTGCTGGCCT TTTGCTCACA
     1801 TGTTCTTTCC AGCGACATAT GCCATACGCC GAACTGAACT CCACCTAATG TCTTGGAGAT
     1861 TGTCGGATAG CGCGGAATAG GATTGTGCCC TCTGAGCGGA TAACAATTTC ACACAGGAAA
     1921 CAGCTATGAC CATGACACAT GCATCCACCA TCGCAGACTT ATCATCACTG AGCCTCCACC
     1981 TAGCCTATAC AACAATAGCG TGCGTGGTTA GCACGCTAGG TGGAAGGGCT CGGAGTTGTG
     2041 GTAATCTATG TATCCTGGGG TGCTCTTCAT GCTAGCGTAA CAGGTTGGAT GATAAGTCCC
     2101 CGGTCTAGCC GACTGCGCAA AAGACATAAT CGATTCACAA AAAATAGGCA CACGAAAAAC
     2161 AAGTTAAGGG ATGCAGTTTA TGCATCCCTT AACAAGCTTA CTTATTAAAT AATTTATAGC
     2221 TATTGAAAAG AGATAAGAAT TGTTCAAAGC TAATATTGTT TAAATCGTCA ATTCCTGCAT
     2281 GTTTTAAGGA ATTGTTAAAT TGATTTTTTG TAAATATTTT CTTGTATTCT TTGTTAACCC
     2341 ATTTCATAAC GAAATAATTA TACTTTTGTT TATCTTTGTG TGATATTCTT GATTTTTTTC
     2401 TACTTAATCT GATAAGTGAG CTATTCACTT TAGGTTTAGG ATGAAAATAT TCTCTTGGAA
     2461 CCATACTTAA TATAGAAATA TCAACTTCTG CCATTAAAAG TAATGCCAAT GAGCGTTTTG
     2521 TATTTAATAA TCTTTTAGCA AACCCGTATT CCACGATTAA ATAAATCTCA TTAGCTATAC
     2581 TATCAAAAAC AATTTTGCGT ATTATATCCG TACTTATGTT ATAAGGTATA TTACCATATA
     2641 TTTTATAGGA TTGGTTTTTA GGAAATTTAA ACTGCAATAT ATCCTTGTTT AAAACTTGGA
     2701 AATTATCGTG ATCAACAAGT TTATTTTCTG TAGTTTTGCA TAATTTATGG TCTATTTCAA
     2761 TGGCAGTTAC GAAATTACAC CTCTTTACTA ATTCAAGGGT AAAATGGCCT TTTCCTGAGC
     2821 CGATTTCAAA GATATTATCA TGTTCATTTA ATCTTATGTT TGTCATAATC TTGTCGATAT
     2881 TATGCTTAGA AGTAATAAAG TTTTGACTGT GTTTTATATT TTTCTCGTTC ATTTTGGATT
     2941 AAGCAATAAT ATACTACAGT AGATGCATTG TCGAAACGCA CCTTTTAATA CCTCCTCGTA
     3001 GCATATGAGA ACTACAGGAT TACTAACTCG TATTAATATG TATATTATTA CTGCCGCATA
     3061 ACGATTACAA AATTACACAA AAAAATATAT CTAACAAACC AGCTTCACAC GGCGTGTGGC
     3121 TGCGGAACAA TAACGAACGC CTATGCCATA CGCTATTTTA GCCCTGCCTC GCACCCTACT
     3181 CGACGCGTCC TACGCGTGAC CCTAGACCGG GGACTTATCA TCCAACCTGT TAGCGGCCGC
     3241 CAGTGTGATG GATGACACAT AGATGGCGTC GCTAGTATTA AATGCATATT ATTTTTATAT
     3301 AGTACCAACC TTCAAATGAT TCGTGTCAAA ATTTGACGTC TGTAAGTCAA TTAGTTTGTG
     3361 AGATAGAGCG TCTTTTGTGA AGCAACTTTT GTTATTGTGA AACATATGGA AAAAAAGGAA
     3421 TTTCGTGTTT TGATAAAATA CTGTTTTCTG AAGGGAAAAA ATACAGTGGA AGCAAAAACT
     3481 TGGCTTGATA ATGAGTTTCC GGACTCTGCC CCAGGGAAAT CAACAATAAT TGATTGGTAT
     3541 GCAAAATTCA AGCGTGGTGA AATGAGCACG GAGGACGGTG AACGCAGTGG ACGCCCGAAA
     3601 GAGGTGGTTA CCGACGAAAA CATCAAAAAA ATCCACAAAA TGATTTTGAA TGACCGTAAA
     3661 ATGAAGTTGA TCGAGATAGC AGAGGCCTTA AAGATATCAA AGGAACGTGT TGGTCATATC
     3721 ATTCATCAAT ATTTGGATAT GCGGAAGCTC TGTGCGAAAT GGGTGCCGCG CGAGCTCACA
     3781 TTTGACCAAA AACAACGACG TGTTGATGAT TCTAAGCGGT GTTTGCAGCT GTTAACTCGT
     3841 AATACACCCG AGTTTTTCCG TCGATATGTG ACAATGGATG AAACATGGCT CCATCACTAC
     3901 ACTCCTGAGT CCAATCGACA GTCGGCTGAG TGGACAGCGA CCGGTGAACC GTCTCCGAAG
     3961 CGTGGAAAGA CTCAAAAGTC CGCTGGCAAA GTAATGGCCT CTGTTTTTTG GGATGCGCAT
     4021 GGAATAATTT TTATCGATTA TCTTGAGAAG GGAAAAACCA TCAACAGTGA CTATTATATG
     4081 GCGTTATTGG AGCGTTTGAA GGTCGAAATC GCGGCAAAAC GGCCCCACAT GAAGAAGAAA
     4141 AAAGTGTTGT TCCACCAAGA CAACGCACCG TGCCACAAGT CATTGAGAAC GATGGCAAAA
     4201 ATTCATGAAT TGGGCTTCGA ATTGCTTCCC CACCCGCCGT ATTCTCCAGA TCTGGCCCCC
     4261 AGCGACTTTT TCTTGTTCTC AGACCTCAAA AGGATGCTCG CAGGGAAAAA ATTTGGCTGC
     4321 AATGAAGAGG TGATCGCCGA AACTGAGGCC TATTTTGAGG CAAAACCGAA GGAGTACTAC
     4381 CAAAATGGTA TCAAAAAATT GGAAGGTCGT TATAATCGTT GTATCGCTCT TGAAGGGAAC
     4441 TATGTTGAAT AAGCTTGGAA TCTCCTTCTC GCCTCTTTCG CTGAACACGA AAGCGAATCC
     4501 GTTCAGCACA CACTTTACGA TATGGCGCAA AAAGTCCTCG GCTGCGTGCC GGAAGTGAAA
     4561 GACATCCACC TCACCATGCC CAACAAGCAT TGCCTGCTCG TGGACCTGTC CCGCTTCGGT
     4621 CAGGACAATC CCAACGACTT TTCCGCTGCA TAACCCTGCT TCGGGGTCAT TATAGCGATT
     4681 TTTTCGGTAT ATCCATCCTT TTTCGCACGA TATACAGGAT TTTGCCAAAG GGTTCGTGTA
     4741 GACTTTCCTT GGTGTATCCA ACGGCGTCAG CCGGGCAGGA TAGGTGAAGT AGGCCCACCC
     4801 GCGAGCGGGT GTTCCTTCTT CACTGTCCCT TATTCGCACC TGGCGGTGCT CAACGGGAAT
     4861 CCTGCTCTGC GAGGCTGGCC GTACTCCTCA TTGAAGAGCT CGGAGACGAG ACGAGACAGC
     4921 CTGAGAATGG ATGCGAGTAA TGATACAACA ATAGCGTGCT GTTCGCACGC TAAGGTCAGG
     4981 CGGAATGGCA CTTCCTTATT CCAGATGCGT GCGGATTATG CATGACTGGC CGTCGTTTTA
     5041 C
//
