# Supplementary material for: A scalable transposon mutagenesis system for non-model bacteria
Source: bioRxiv preprint, doi:10.64898/2025.12.22.696024, version 1 (2025-12-23)
Supplement: Plasmid sequences [file 696024_file12.zip › Plasmid sequences/Transposon variant libraries/Himar1-only libraries/pGLU_30/pGLU_9-pGLU_77-pGLU_96.gb]

LOCUS       pGLU_9-pGLU_77-pGLU_96  5033 bp ds-DNA     circular     19-NOV-2024
DEFINITION  .
KEYWORDS    "Name:pGLU_9-pGLU_77-pGLU_96" "Tnp Promoter:Firmicutes_39_14143"
            "Abr Promoter:Euryarchaeota_32_13453" "Selectable
            Marker:Erythromycin" "Transposase:Himar"
FEATURES             Location/Qualifiers
     promoter        114..218
                     /label="Pamp"
                     /ApEinfo_revcolor="#faac61"
                     /ApEinfo_fwdcolor="#faac61"
     CDS             219..1079
                     /label="AmpR"
                     /ApEinfo_revcolor="#f58a5e"
                     /ApEinfo_fwdcolor="#f58a5e"
     ORI             complement(1336..1724)
                     /label="R6K ORI"
                     /ApEinfo_revcolor="#f58a5e"
                     /ApEinfo_fwdcolor="#f58a5e"
     primer_bind     1914..1930
                     /label="M13 rev"
                     /ApEinfo_revcolor="#c7b0e3"
                     /ApEinfo_fwdcolor="#c7b0e3"
     prokaryote p... complement(1987..2018)
                     /label="L2U8H11"
                     /ApEinfo_revcolor="#75c6a9"
                     /ApEinfo_fwdcolor="#75c6a9"
     miscellaneous   complement(2019..2058)
                     /label="UNSX"
                     /ApEinfo_revcolor="#9eafd2"
                     /ApEinfo_fwdcolor="#9eafd2"
     miscellaneous   2078..2107
                     /label="Himar_LE"
                     /ApEinfo_revcolor="#faac61"
                     /ApEinfo_fwdcolor="#faac61"
     miscellaneous   complement(2078..2107)
                     /label="Himar_RE"
                     /ApEinfo_revcolor="#faac61"
                     /ApEinfo_fwdcolor="#faac61"
     prokaryote t... complement(2108..2193)
                     /label="TermC"
                     /ApEinfo_revcolor="#f8d3a9"
                     /ApEinfo_fwdcolor="#f8d3a9"
     misc_feature    complement(2198..2932)
                     /label="ermC"
                     /ApEinfo_revcolor="#faac61"
                     /ApEinfo_fwdcolor="#faac61"
                     /note="codon-optimized to allow Twist synthesis"
     misc_feature    complement(2930..2933)
                     /label="downstream region"
                     /ApEinfo_revcolor="#9eafd2"
                     /ApEinfo_fwdcolor="#9eafd2"
     RS421_promot... complement(2934..3098)
                     /label=13453
                     /ApEinfo_revcolor="#f58a5e"
                     /ApEinfo_fwdcolor="#f58a5e"
     misc_feature    3099..3128
                     /label="R primer binding"
                     /ApEinfo_revcolor="#d6b295"
                     /ApEinfo_fwdcolor="#d6b295"
     promoter ID ... complement(3129..3148)
                     /label=">skpp-1922-F_sk20mer-2848"
                     /ApEinfo_revcolor="#f58a5e"
                     /ApEinfo_fwdcolor="#f58a5e"
     misc_feature    complement(3149..3152)
                     /label="downstream region"
                     /ApEinfo_revcolor="#9eafd2"
                     /ApEinfo_fwdcolor="#9eafd2"
     misc_feature    complement(3149..3152)
                     /label="upstream region"
                     /ApEinfo_revcolor="#9eafd2"
                     /ApEinfo_fwdcolor="#9eafd2"
     promoter ID ... complement(3153..3172)
                     /label=">skpp-1941-F_sk20mer-3414"
                     /ApEinfo_revcolor="#f58a5e"
                     /ApEinfo_fwdcolor="#f58a5e"
     misc_feature    complement(3173..3202)
                     /label="F primer binding"
                     /ApEinfo_revcolor="#d6b295"
                     /ApEinfo_fwdcolor="#d6b295"
     miscellaneous   3203..3232
                     /label="Himar_RE"
                     /ApEinfo_revcolor="#faac61"
                     /ApEinfo_fwdcolor="#faac61"
     miscellaneous   complement(3203..3232)
                     /label="Himar_LE"
                     /ApEinfo_revcolor="#faac61"
                     /ApEinfo_fwdcolor="#faac61"
     RS421_promot... 3233..3397
                     /label=14143
                     /ApEinfo_revcolor="#f58a5e"
                     /ApEinfo_fwdcolor="#f58a5e"
     misc_feature    complement(3398..3401)
                     /label="upstream region"
                     /ApEinfo_revcolor="#9eafd2"
                     /ApEinfo_fwdcolor="#9eafd2"
     CDS             3398..4444
                     /label="Himar_Tnp"
                     /ApEinfo_revcolor="#f58a5e"
                     /ApEinfo_fwdcolor="#f58a5e"
     prokaryote t... 4449..4629
                     /label="TAmarelleT9"
                     /ApEinfo_revcolor="#f58a5e"
                     /ApEinfo_fwdcolor="#f58a5e"
     miscellaneous   4630..4875
                     /label="oriT"
                     /ApEinfo_revcolor="#84b0dc"
                     /ApEinfo_fwdcolor="#84b0dc"
     miscellaneous   complement(4895..4934)
                     /label="UNS1"
                     /ApEinfo_revcolor="#9eafd2"
                     /ApEinfo_fwdcolor="#9eafd2"
     prokaryote t... complement(4935..4964)
                     /label="L2U5H11"
                     /ApEinfo_revcolor="#f8d3a9"
                     /ApEinfo_fwdcolor="#f8d3a9"
     primer_bind     complement(5017..5033)
                     /label="M13 fwd"
                     /ApEinfo_revcolor="#d59687"
                     /ApEinfo_fwdcolor="#d59687"
ORIGIN
        1 AACGTCGTGA CTGGGAAAAC CCTGGCGCTT GTGGTGGATC ACAGTTATTG GAGACTTCCT
       61 TGGCCGTACG ATGGGTTTTG TTTCAGGTAT CTGGCACTTT TCGGGGAAAT GTGCGCGGAA
      121 CCCCTATTTG TTTATTTTTC TAAATACATT CAAATATGTA TCCGCTCATG AGACAATAAC
      181 CCTGATAAAT GCTTCAATAA TATTGAAAAA GGAAGAGTAT GAGTATTCAA CATTTCCGTG
      241 TCGCCCTTAT TCCCTTTTTT GCGGCATTTT GCCTTCCTGT TTTTGCTCAC CCAGAAACGC
      301 TGGTGAAAGT AAAAGATGCT GAAGATCAGT TGGGTGCACG AGTGGGTTAC ATCGAACTGG
      361 ATCTCAACAG CGGTAAGATC CTTGAGAGTT TTCGCCCCGA AGAACGTTTT CCAATGATGA
      421 GCACTTTTAA AGTTCTGCTA TGTGGCGCGG TATTATCCCG TATTGACGCC GGGCAAGAGC
      481 AACTCGGTCG CCGCATACAC TATTCTCAGA ATGACTTGGT TGAGTACTCA CCAGTCACAG
      541 AAAAGCATCT TACGGATGGC ATGACAGTAA GAGAATTATG CAGTGCTGCC ATAACCATGA
      601 GTGATAACAC TGCGGCCAAC TTACTTCTGA CAACGATCGG AGGACCGAAG GAGCTAACCG
      661 CTTTTTTGCA CAACATGGGG GATCATGTAA CTCGCCTTGA TCGTTGGGAA CCGGAGCTGA
      721 ATGAAGCCAT ACCAAACGAC GAGCGTGACA CCACGATGCC TGTAGCAATG GCAACAACGT
      781 TGCGCAAACT ATTAACTGGC GAACTACTTA CTCTAGCTTC CCGGCAACAA TTAATAGACT
      841 GGATGGAGGC GGATAAAGTT GCAGGACCAC TTCTGCGCTC GGCCCTTCCG GCTGGCTGGT
      901 TTATTGCTGA TAAATCTGGA GCCGGTGAGC GTGGCTCTCG CGGTATCATT GCAGCACTGG
      961 GGCCAGATGG TAAGCCCTCC CGTATCGTAG TTATCTACAC GACGGGGAGT CAGGCAACTA
     1021 TGGATGAACG AAATAGACAG ATCGCTGAGA TAGGTGCCTC ACTGATTAAG CATTGGTAAC
     1081 TGTCAGACCA AGTTTACTCA TATATACTTT AGATTGATTT AAAACTTCAT TTTTAATTTA
     1141 AAAGGATCTA GGTGAAGATC CTTGAATTGC CATTATCAAC AAGTTTGTAC AAAAAAGCAG
     1201 GCTCCGAATT GGTATCACGA GGACGATTTG AAGCCCCCTA CCCATTTACG CTGACTTGAC
     1261 GGGACGGCGG CTTTGTTGAA TAGAGCGTCA GACCCCGTAG AAAAGATCAA AGGATCTTCG
     1321 GCCGGCCGGC GCGCCGATCT GAAGATCAGC AGTTCAACCT GTTGATAGTA CGTACTAAGC
     1381 TCTCATGTTT CACGTACTAA GCTCTCATGT TTAACGTACT AAGCTCTCAT GTTTAACGAA
     1441 CTAAACCCTC ATGGCTAACG TACTAAGCTC TCATGGCTAA CGTACTAAGC TCTCATGTTT
     1501 CACGTACTAA GCTCTCATGT TTGAACAATA AAATTAATAT AAATCAGCAA CTTAAATAGC
     1561 CTCTAAGGTT TTAAGTTTTA TAAGAAAAAA AAGAATATAT AAGGCTTTTA AAGCCTTTAA
     1621 GGTTTAACGG TTGTGGACAA CAAGCCAGGG ATGTAACGCA CTGAGAAGCC CTTAGAGCCT
     1681 CTCAAAGCAA TTTTGAGTGA CACAGGAACA CTTAACGGCT GACATGGGGC GCGCCCAGCT
     1741 GTAACGCCAG CAACGCGGCC TTTTTACGGT TCCTGGCCTT TTGCTGGCCT TTTGCTCACA
     1801 TGTTCTTTCC AGCGACATAT GCCATACGCC GAACTGAACT CCACCTAATG TCTTGGAGAT
     1861 TGTCGGATAG CGCGGAATAG GATTGTGCCC TCTGAGCGGA TAACAATTTC ACACAGGAAA
     1921 CAGCTATGAC CATGACACAT GCATCCACCA TCGCAGACTT ATCATCACTG AGCCTCCACC
     1981 TAGCCTATAC AACAATAGCG TGCGTGGTTA GCACGCTAGG TGGAAGGGCT CGGAGTTGTG
     2041 GTAATCTATG TATCCTGGGG TGCTCTTCAT GCTAGCGTAA CAGGTTGGAT GATAAGTCCC
     2101 CGGTCTAGCC GACTGCGCAA AAGACATAAT CGATTCACAA AAAATAGGCA CACGAAAAAC
     2161 AAGTTAAGGG ATGCAGTTTA TGCATCCCTT AACAAGCTTA CTTATTAAAT AATTTATAGC
     2221 TATTGAAAAG AGATAAGAAT TGTTCAAAGC TAATATTGTT TAAATCGTCA ATTCCTGCAT
     2281 GTTTTAAGGA ATTGTTAAAT TGATTTTTTG TAAATATTTT CTTGTATTCT TTGTTAACCC
     2341 ATTTCATAAC GAAATAATTA TACTTTTGTT TATCTTTGTG TGATATTCTT GATTTTTTTC
     2401 TACTTAATCT GATAAGTGAG CTATTCACTT TAGGTTTAGG ATGAAAATAT TCTCTTGGAA
     2461 CCATACTTAA TATAGAAATA TCAACTTCTG CCATTAAAAG TAATGCCAAT GAGCGTTTTG
     2521 TATTTAATAA TCTTTTAGCA AACCCGTATT CCACGATTAA ATAAATCTCA TTAGCTATAC
     2581 TATCAAAAAC AATTTTGCGT ATTATATCCG TACTTATGTT ATAAGGTATA TTACCATATA
     2641 TTTTATAGGA TTGGTTTTTA GGAAATTTAA ACTGCAATAT ATCCTTGTTT AAAACTTGGA
     2701 AATTATCGTG ATCAACAAGT TTATTTTCTG TAGTTTTGCA TAATTTATGG TCTATTTCAA
     2761 TGGCAGTTAC GAAATTACAC CTCTTTACTA ATTCAAGGGT AAAATGGCCT TTTCCTGAGC
     2821 CGATTTCAAA GATATTATCA TGTTCATTTA ATCTTATGTT TGTCATAATC TTGTCGATAT
     2881 TATGCTTAGA AGTAATAAAG TTTTGACTGT GTTTTATATT TTTCTCGTTC ATTGCTTTTC
     2941 CTGCTTTTTC AAAATCATTA TAATAAAAAA AGAGGGGCTT TTAACTAAAG AGCTTTTGGG
     3001 CAGAATACAA GTTCGGTTGT GATCACATCA GACTTACGAA ACTCCGTTAT ACTGGTAATA
     3061 TAATCGTTAA ACCAATGGAC TAAAATTTCT ATATTTCACC AGCTTCACAC GGCGTGTGGC
     3121 TGCGGAACAA GTCGCCACTT CCTCTGAATA CGTATGTACG GCCTAAGTCC CCACCCTACT
     3181 CGACGCGTCC TACGCGTGAC CCTAGACCGG GGACTTATCA TCCAACCTGT TAAAGAAGAT
     3241 AATTCTTTTC TGTTTGATAG TCAGCTTAAT GGGGGGTATC GGGGTATCCT GTTCTTTCAA
     3301 TAAAATAAAA GACAGTGTTA AGCAAAAAAT TGATAGTATG GGTGATAAAG GAACTTATGG
     3361 AGTGAGTGCC TCTCACCCCC TTGCGGTTGA GGAAGGTATG GAAAAAAAGG AATTTCGTGT
     3421 TTTGATAAAA TACTGTTTTC TGAAGGGAAA AAATACAGTG GAAGCAAAAA CTTGGCTTGA
     3481 TAATGAGTTT CCGGACTCTG CCCCAGGGAA ATCAACAATA ATTGATTGGT ATGCAAAATT
     3541 CAAGCGTGGT GAAATGAGCA CGGAGGACGG TGAACGCAGT GGACGCCCGA AAGAGGTGGT
     3601 TACCGACGAA AACATCAAAA AAATCCACAA AATGATTTTG AATGACCGTA AAATGAAGTT
     3661 GATCGAGATA GCAGAGGCCT TAAAGATATC AAAGGAACGT GTTGGTCATA TCATTCATCA
     3721 ATATTTGGAT ATGCGGAAGC TCTGTGCGAA ATGGGTGCCG CGCGAGCTCA CATTTGACCA
     3781 AAAACAACGA CGTGTTGATG ATTCTAAGCG GTGTTTGCAG CTGTTAACTC GTAATACACC
     3841 CGAGTTTTTC CGTCGATATG TGACAATGGA TGAAACATGG CTCCATCACT ACACTCCTGA
     3901 GTCCAATCGA CAGTCGGCTG AGTGGACAGC GACCGGTGAA CCGTCTCCGA AGCGTGGAAA
     3961 GACTCAAAAG TCCGCTGGCA AAGTAATGGC CTCTGTTTTT TGGGATGCGC ATGGAATAAT
     4021 TTTTATCGAT TATCTTGAGA AGGGAAAAAC CATCAACAGT GACTATTATA TGGCGTTATT
     4081 GGAGCGTTTG AAGGTCGAAA TCGCGGCAAA ACGGCCCCAC ATGAAGAAGA AAAAAGTGTT
     4141 GTTCCACCAA GACAACGCAC CGTGCCACAA GTCATTGAGA ACGATGGCAA AAATTCATGA
     4201 ATTGGGCTTC GAATTGCTTC CCCACCCGCC GTATTCTCCA GATCTGGCCC CCAGCGACTT
     4261 TTTCTTGTTC TCAGACCTCA AAAGGATGCT CGCAGGGAAA AAATTTGGCT GCAATGAAGA
     4321 GGTGATCGCC GAAACTGAGG CCTATTTTGA GGCAAAACCG AAGGAGTACT ACCAAAATGG
     4381 TATCAAAAAA TTGGAAGGTC GTTATAATCG TTGTATCGCT CTTGAAGGGA ACTATGTTGA
     4441 ATAAGCTTGG AATCTCCTTC TCGCCTCTTT CGCTGAACAC GAAAGCGAAT CCGTTCAGCA
     4501 CACACTTTAC GATATGGCGC AAAAAGTCCT CGGCTGCGTG CCGGAAGTGA AAGACATCCA
     4561 CCTCACCATG CCCAACAAGC ATTGCCTGCT CGTGGACCTG TCCCGCTTCG GTCAGGACAA
     4621 TCCCAACGAC TTTTCCGCTG CATAACCCTG CTTCGGGGTC ATTATAGCGA TTTTTTCGGT
     4681 ATATCCATCC TTTTTCGCAC GATATACAGG ATTTTGCCAA AGGGTTCGTG TAGACTTTCC
     4741 TTGGTGTATC CAACGGCGTC AGCCGGGCAG GATAGGTGAA GTAGGCCCAC CCGCGAGCGG
     4801 GTGTTCCTTC TTCACTGTCC CTTATTCGCA CCTGGCGGTG CTCAACGGGA ATCCTGCTCT
     4861 GCGAGGCTGG CCGTACTCCT CATTGAAGAG CTCGGAGACG AGACGAGACA GCCTGAGAAT
     4921 GGATGCGAGT AATGATACAA CAATAGCGTG CTGTTCGCAC GCTAAGGTCA GGCGGAATGG
     4981 CACTTCCTTA TTCCAGATGC GTGCGGATTA TGCATGACTG GCCGTCGTTT TAC
//
