# Supplementary material for: A scalable transposon mutagenesis system for non-model bacteria
Source: bioRxiv preprint, doi:10.64898/2025.12.22.696024, version 1 (2025-12-23)
Supplement: Plasmid sequences [file 696024_file12.zip › Plasmid sequences/Transposon variant libraries/Himar1-only libraries/pGLU_30/pGLU_9-pGLU_64-pGLU_98.gb]

LOCUS       pGLU_9-pGLU_64-pGLU_98  5320 bp ds-DNA     circular     19-NOV-2024
DEFINITION  .
KEYWORDS    "Name:pGLU_9-pGLU_64-pGLU_98" "Tnp
            Promoter:Proteobacteria_45_14271" "Abr Promoter:PermC_ERM"
            "Selectable Marker:Erythromycin" "Transposase:Himar"
FEATURES             Location/Qualifiers
     promoter        114..218
                     /label="Pamp"
                     /ApEinfo_revcolor="#faac61"
                     /ApEinfo_fwdcolor="#faac61"
     CDS             219..1079
                     /label="AmpR"
                     /ApEinfo_revcolor="#f58a5e"
                     /ApEinfo_fwdcolor="#f58a5e"
     ORI             complement(1336..1724)
                     /label="R6K ORI"
                     /ApEinfo_revcolor="#f58a5e"
                     /ApEinfo_fwdcolor="#f58a5e"
     primer_bind     1914..1930
                     /label="M13 rev"
                     /ApEinfo_revcolor="#c7b0e3"
                     /ApEinfo_fwdcolor="#c7b0e3"
     prokaryote p... complement(1987..2018)
                     /label="L2U8H11"
                     /ApEinfo_revcolor="#75c6a9"
                     /ApEinfo_fwdcolor="#75c6a9"
     miscellaneous   complement(2019..2058)
                     /label="UNSX"
                     /ApEinfo_revcolor="#9eafd2"
                     /ApEinfo_fwdcolor="#9eafd2"
     miscellaneous   2078..2107
                     /label="Himar_LE"
                     /ApEinfo_revcolor="#faac61"
                     /ApEinfo_fwdcolor="#faac61"
     miscellaneous   complement(2078..2107)
                     /label="Himar_RE"
                     /ApEinfo_revcolor="#faac61"
                     /ApEinfo_fwdcolor="#faac61"
     prokaryote t... complement(2108..2193)
                     /label="TermC"
                     /ApEinfo_revcolor="#f8d3a9"
                     /ApEinfo_fwdcolor="#f8d3a9"
     misc_feature    complement(2198..2932)
                     /label="ermC"
                     /ApEinfo_revcolor="#faac61"
                     /ApEinfo_fwdcolor="#faac61"
                     /note="codon-optimized to allow Twist synthesis"
     misc_feature    complement(2930..2933)
                     /label="downstream region"
                     /ApEinfo_revcolor="#9eafd2"
                     /ApEinfo_fwdcolor="#9eafd2"
     prokaryote p... complement(2934..3385)
                     /label="PermC"
                     /ApEinfo_revcolor="#faac61"
                     /ApEinfo_fwdcolor="#faac61"
     RBS             complement(3055..3065)
                     /label="bsRBS"
                     /ApEinfo_revcolor="#b7e6d7"
                     /ApEinfo_fwdcolor="#b7e6d7"
     misc_feature    3386..3415
                     /label="R primer binding"
                     /ApEinfo_revcolor="#d6b295"
                     /ApEinfo_fwdcolor="#d6b295"
     promoter ID ... complement(3416..3435)
                     /label=">skpp-1909-F_sk20mer-1386"
                     /ApEinfo_revcolor="#f58a5e"
                     /ApEinfo_fwdcolor="#f58a5e"
     misc_feature    complement(3436..3439)
                     /label="downstream region"
                     /ApEinfo_revcolor="#9eafd2"
                     /ApEinfo_fwdcolor="#9eafd2"
     misc_feature    complement(3436..3439)
                     /label="upstream region"
                     /ApEinfo_revcolor="#9eafd2"
                     /ApEinfo_fwdcolor="#9eafd2"
     promoter ID ... complement(3440..3459)
                     /label=">skpp-1943-F_sk20mer-8992"
                     /ApEinfo_revcolor="#f58a5e"
                     /ApEinfo_fwdcolor="#f58a5e"
     misc_feature    complement(3460..3489)
                     /label="F primer binding"
                     /ApEinfo_revcolor="#d6b295"
                     /ApEinfo_fwdcolor="#d6b295"
     miscellaneous   3490..3519
                     /label="Himar_RE"
                     /ApEinfo_revcolor="#faac61"
                     /ApEinfo_fwdcolor="#faac61"
     miscellaneous   complement(3490..3519)
                     /label="Himar_LE"
                     /ApEinfo_revcolor="#faac61"
                     /ApEinfo_fwdcolor="#faac61"
     RS421_promot... 3520..3684
                     /label=14271
                     /ApEinfo_revcolor="#f58a5e"
                     /ApEinfo_fwdcolor="#f58a5e"
     misc_feature    complement(3685..3688)
                     /label="upstream region"
                     /ApEinfo_revcolor="#9eafd2"
                     /ApEinfo_fwdcolor="#9eafd2"
     CDS             3685..4731
                     /label="Himar_Tnp"
                     /ApEinfo_revcolor="#f58a5e"
                     /ApEinfo_fwdcolor="#f58a5e"
     prokaryote t... 4736..4916
                     /label="TAmarelleT9"
                     /ApEinfo_revcolor="#f58a5e"
                     /ApEinfo_fwdcolor="#f58a5e"
     miscellaneous   4917..5162
                     /label="oriT"
                     /ApEinfo_revcolor="#84b0dc"
                     /ApEinfo_fwdcolor="#84b0dc"
     miscellaneous   complement(5182..5221)
                     /label="UNS1"
                     /ApEinfo_revcolor="#9eafd2"
                     /ApEinfo_fwdcolor="#9eafd2"
     prokaryote t... complement(5222..5251)
                     /label="L2U5H11"
                     /ApEinfo_revcolor="#f8d3a9"
                     /ApEinfo_fwdcolor="#f8d3a9"
     primer_bind     complement(5304..5320)
                     /label="M13 fwd"
                     /ApEinfo_revcolor="#d59687"
                     /ApEinfo_fwdcolor="#d59687"
ORIGIN
        1 AACGTCGTGA CTGGGAAAAC CCTGGCGCTT GTGGTGGATC ACAGTTATTG GAGACTTCCT
       61 TGGCCGTACG ATGGGTTTTG TTTCAGGTAT CTGGCACTTT TCGGGGAAAT GTGCGCGGAA
      121 CCCCTATTTG TTTATTTTTC TAAATACATT CAAATATGTA TCCGCTCATG AGACAATAAC
      181 CCTGATAAAT GCTTCAATAA TATTGAAAAA GGAAGAGTAT GAGTATTCAA CATTTCCGTG
      241 TCGCCCTTAT TCCCTTTTTT GCGGCATTTT GCCTTCCTGT TTTTGCTCAC CCAGAAACGC
      301 TGGTGAAAGT AAAAGATGCT GAAGATCAGT TGGGTGCACG AGTGGGTTAC ATCGAACTGG
      361 ATCTCAACAG CGGTAAGATC CTTGAGAGTT TTCGCCCCGA AGAACGTTTT CCAATGATGA
      421 GCACTTTTAA AGTTCTGCTA TGTGGCGCGG TATTATCCCG TATTGACGCC GGGCAAGAGC
      481 AACTCGGTCG CCGCATACAC TATTCTCAGA ATGACTTGGT TGAGTACTCA CCAGTCACAG
      541 AAAAGCATCT TACGGATGGC ATGACAGTAA GAGAATTATG CAGTGCTGCC ATAACCATGA
      601 GTGATAACAC TGCGGCCAAC TTACTTCTGA CAACGATCGG AGGACCGAAG GAGCTAACCG
      661 CTTTTTTGCA CAACATGGGG GATCATGTAA CTCGCCTTGA TCGTTGGGAA CCGGAGCTGA
      721 ATGAAGCCAT ACCAAACGAC GAGCGTGACA CCACGATGCC TGTAGCAATG GCAACAACGT
      781 TGCGCAAACT ATTAACTGGC GAACTACTTA CTCTAGCTTC CCGGCAACAA TTAATAGACT
      841 GGATGGAGGC GGATAAAGTT GCAGGACCAC TTCTGCGCTC GGCCCTTCCG GCTGGCTGGT
      901 TTATTGCTGA TAAATCTGGA GCCGGTGAGC GTGGCTCTCG CGGTATCATT GCAGCACTGG
      961 GGCCAGATGG TAAGCCCTCC CGTATCGTAG TTATCTACAC GACGGGGAGT CAGGCAACTA
     1021 TGGATGAACG AAATAGACAG ATCGCTGAGA TAGGTGCCTC ACTGATTAAG CATTGGTAAC
     1081 TGTCAGACCA AGTTTACTCA TATATACTTT AGATTGATTT AAAACTTCAT TTTTAATTTA
     1141 AAAGGATCTA GGTGAAGATC CTTGAATTGC CATTATCAAC AAGTTTGTAC AAAAAAGCAG
     1201 GCTCCGAATT GGTATCACGA GGACGATTTG AAGCCCCCTA CCCATTTACG CTGACTTGAC
     1261 GGGACGGCGG CTTTGTTGAA TAGAGCGTCA GACCCCGTAG AAAAGATCAA AGGATCTTCG
     1321 GCCGGCCGGC GCGCCGATCT GAAGATCAGC AGTTCAACCT GTTGATAGTA CGTACTAAGC
     1381 TCTCATGTTT CACGTACTAA GCTCTCATGT TTAACGTACT AAGCTCTCAT GTTTAACGAA
     1441 CTAAACCCTC ATGGCTAACG TACTAAGCTC TCATGGCTAA CGTACTAAGC TCTCATGTTT
     1501 CACGTACTAA GCTCTCATGT TTGAACAATA AAATTAATAT AAATCAGCAA CTTAAATAGC
     1561 CTCTAAGGTT TTAAGTTTTA TAAGAAAAAA AAGAATATAT AAGGCTTTTA AAGCCTTTAA
     1621 GGTTTAACGG TTGTGGACAA CAAGCCAGGG ATGTAACGCA CTGAGAAGCC CTTAGAGCCT
     1681 CTCAAAGCAA TTTTGAGTGA CACAGGAACA CTTAACGGCT GACATGGGGC GCGCCCAGCT
     1741 GTAACGCCAG CAACGCGGCC TTTTTACGGT TCCTGGCCTT TTGCTGGCCT TTTGCTCACA
     1801 TGTTCTTTCC AGCGACATAT GCCATACGCC GAACTGAACT CCACCTAATG TCTTGGAGAT
     1861 TGTCGGATAG CGCGGAATAG GATTGTGCCC TCTGAGCGGA TAACAATTTC ACACAGGAAA
     1921 CAGCTATGAC CATGACACAT GCATCCACCA TCGCAGACTT ATCATCACTG AGCCTCCACC
     1981 TAGCCTATAC AACAATAGCG TGCGTGGTTA GCACGCTAGG TGGAAGGGCT CGGAGTTGTG
     2041 GTAATCTATG TATCCTGGGG TGCTCTTCAT GCTAGCGTAA CAGGTTGGAT GATAAGTCCC
     2101 CGGTCTAGCC GACTGCGCAA AAGACATAAT CGATTCACAA AAAATAGGCA CACGAAAAAC
     2161 AAGTTAAGGG ATGCAGTTTA TGCATCCCTT AACAAGCTTA CTTATTAAAT AATTTATAGC
     2221 TATTGAAAAG AGATAAGAAT TGTTCAAAGC TAATATTGTT TAAATCGTCA ATTCCTGCAT
     2281 GTTTTAAGGA ATTGTTAAAT TGATTTTTTG TAAATATTTT CTTGTATTCT TTGTTAACCC
     2341 ATTTCATAAC GAAATAATTA TACTTTTGTT TATCTTTGTG TGATATTCTT GATTTTTTTC
     2401 TACTTAATCT GATAAGTGAG CTATTCACTT TAGGTTTAGG ATGAAAATAT TCTCTTGGAA
     2461 CCATACTTAA TATAGAAATA TCAACTTCTG CCATTAAAAG TAATGCCAAT GAGCGTTTTG
     2521 TATTTAATAA TCTTTTAGCA AACCCGTATT CCACGATTAA ATAAATCTCA TTAGCTATAC
     2581 TATCAAAAAC AATTTTGCGT ATTATATCCG TACTTATGTT ATAAGGTATA TTACCATATA
     2641 TTTTATAGGA TTGGTTTTTA GGAAATTTAA ACTGCAATAT ATCCTTGTTT AAAACTTGGA
     2701 AATTATCGTG ATCAACAAGT TTATTTTCTG TAGTTTTGCA TAATTTATGG TCTATTTCAA
     2761 TGGCAGTTAC GAAATTACAC CTCTTTACTA ATTCAAGGGT AAAATGGCCT TTTCCTGAGC
     2821 CGATTTCAAA GATATTATCA TGTTCATTTA ATCTTATGTT TGTCATAATC TTGTCGATAT
     2881 TATGCTTAGA AGTAATAAAG TTTTGACTGT GTTTTATATT TTTCTCGTTC ATTTATAACC
     2941 CTCTTTAATT TGGTTATATG AATTTTGCTT ATTAACGATT CATTATAACC ACTTATTTTT
     3001 TGTTTGGTTG ATAATGAACT GTGCTGATTA CAAAAATACT AAAAATGCCC ATATTTTTTC
     3061 CTCCTTATAA AATTAGTATA ATTATAGCAC GACCTCTGAT AAATATGAAC ATGATGAGTG
     3121 ATCGTTAAAT TTATACTGCA ATCGGATGCG ATTATTGAAT AAAAGATATG AGAGATTTAT
     3181 CTAATTTCTT TTTTCTTGTA AAAAAAGAAA GTTCTTAAAG GTTTTATAGT TTTGGTCGTA
     3241 GAGCACACGG TTTAACGACT TAATTACGAA GTAAATAAGT CTAGTGTGTT AGACTTTATG
     3301 AAATCTATAT ACGTTTATAT ATATTTATTA TCCGGAGGTG TAGCATGTCT CATTCAATTT
     3361 TGAGGGTTGC CAGAGTTAAA GGATCCCAGC TTCACACGGC GTGTGGCTGC GGAACGCATG
     3421 CTTCCCTTTG TCGATTACGT TCAGTAGTGT TTGCGGAGCA CCCTACTCGA CGCGTCCTAC
     3481 GCGTGACCCT AGACCGGGGA CTTATCATCC AACCTGTTAT TTTTCGTTTC AGAACGCCAC
     3541 AATTTAAGCG TTCTGCCTCC AAATCAATTC TACCGAACTC AACCAGATTC CCCCCACATC
     3601 AACCCCATTG TGTGGGTATA ATTGCGGGTA TACCCCAGTT CGACAGAATT TGTACCCTCT
     3661 TTAACGCATT CAGAAGGCTG AACTATGGAA AAAAAGGAAT TTCGTGTTTT GATAAAATAC
     3721 TGTTTTCTGA AGGGAAAAAA TACAGTGGAA GCAAAAACTT GGCTTGATAA TGAGTTTCCG
     3781 GACTCTGCCC CAGGGAAATC AACAATAATT GATTGGTATG CAAAATTCAA GCGTGGTGAA
     3841 ATGAGCACGG AGGACGGTGA ACGCAGTGGA CGCCCGAAAG AGGTGGTTAC CGACGAAAAC
     3901 ATCAAAAAAA TCCACAAAAT GATTTTGAAT GACCGTAAAA TGAAGTTGAT CGAGATAGCA
     3961 GAGGCCTTAA AGATATCAAA GGAACGTGTT GGTCATATCA TTCATCAATA TTTGGATATG
     4021 CGGAAGCTCT GTGCGAAATG GGTGCCGCGC GAGCTCACAT TTGACCAAAA ACAACGACGT
     4081 GTTGATGATT CTAAGCGGTG TTTGCAGCTG TTAACTCGTA ATACACCCGA GTTTTTCCGT
     4141 CGATATGTGA CAATGGATGA AACATGGCTC CATCACTACA CTCCTGAGTC CAATCGACAG
     4201 TCGGCTGAGT GGACAGCGAC CGGTGAACCG TCTCCGAAGC GTGGAAAGAC TCAAAAGTCC
     4261 GCTGGCAAAG TAATGGCCTC TGTTTTTTGG GATGCGCATG GAATAATTTT TATCGATTAT
     4321 CTTGAGAAGG GAAAAACCAT CAACAGTGAC TATTATATGG CGTTATTGGA GCGTTTGAAG
     4381 GTCGAAATCG CGGCAAAACG GCCCCACATG AAGAAGAAAA AAGTGTTGTT CCACCAAGAC
     4441 AACGCACCGT GCCACAAGTC ATTGAGAACG ATGGCAAAAA TTCATGAATT GGGCTTCGAA
     4501 TTGCTTCCCC ACCCGCCGTA TTCTCCAGAT CTGGCCCCCA GCGACTTTTT CTTGTTCTCA
     4561 GACCTCAAAA GGATGCTCGC AGGGAAAAAA TTTGGCTGCA ATGAAGAGGT GATCGCCGAA
     4621 ACTGAGGCCT ATTTTGAGGC AAAACCGAAG GAGTACTACC AAAATGGTAT CAAAAAATTG
     4681 GAAGGTCGTT ATAATCGTTG TATCGCTCTT GAAGGGAACT ATGTTGAATA AGCTTGGAAT
     4741 CTCCTTCTCG CCTCTTTCGC TGAACACGAA AGCGAATCCG TTCAGCACAC ACTTTACGAT
     4801 ATGGCGCAAA AAGTCCTCGG CTGCGTGCCG GAAGTGAAAG ACATCCACCT CACCATGCCC
     4861 AACAAGCATT GCCTGCTCGT GGACCTGTCC CGCTTCGGTC AGGACAATCC CAACGACTTT
     4921 TCCGCTGCAT AACCCTGCTT CGGGGTCATT ATAGCGATTT TTTCGGTATA TCCATCCTTT
     4981 TTCGCACGAT ATACAGGATT TTGCCAAAGG GTTCGTGTAG ACTTTCCTTG GTGTATCCAA
     5041 CGGCGTCAGC CGGGCAGGAT AGGTGAAGTA GGCCCACCCG CGAGCGGGTG TTCCTTCTTC
     5101 ACTGTCCCTT ATTCGCACCT GGCGGTGCTC AACGGGAATC CTGCTCTGCG AGGCTGGCCG
     5161 TACTCCTCAT TGAAGAGCTC GGAGACGAGA CGAGACAGCC TGAGAATGGA TGCGAGTAAT
     5221 GATACAACAA TAGCGTGCTG TTCGCACGCT AAGGTCAGGC GGAATGGCAC TTCCTTATTC
     5281 CAGATGCGTG CGGATTATGC ATGACTGGCC GTCGTTTTAC
//
