# Supplementary material for: A scalable transposon mutagenesis system for non-model bacteria
Source: bioRxiv preprint, doi:10.64898/2025.12.22.696024, version 1 (2025-12-23)
Supplement: Plasmid sequences [file 696024_file12.zip › Plasmid sequences/Transposon variant libraries/Himar1-only libraries/pGLU_30/pGLU_9-pGLU_64-pGLU_88.gb]

LOCUS       pGLU_9-pGLU_64-pGLU_88  5320 bp ds-DNA     circular     19-NOV-2024
DEFINITION  .
KEYWORDS    "Name:pGLU_9-pGLU_64-pGLU_88" "Tnp
            Promoter:Proteobacteria_62_13467" "Abr Promoter:PermC_ERM"
            "Selectable Marker:Erythromycin" "Transposase:Himar"
FEATURES             Location/Qualifiers
     promoter        114..218
                     /label="Pamp"
                     /ApEinfo_revcolor="#faac61"
                     /ApEinfo_fwdcolor="#faac61"
     CDS             219..1079
                     /label="AmpR"
                     /ApEinfo_revcolor="#f58a5e"
                     /ApEinfo_fwdcolor="#f58a5e"
     ORI             complement(1336..1724)
                     /label="R6K ORI"
                     /ApEinfo_revcolor="#f58a5e"
                     /ApEinfo_fwdcolor="#f58a5e"
     primer_bind     1914..1930
                     /label="M13 rev"
                     /ApEinfo_revcolor="#c7b0e3"
                     /ApEinfo_fwdcolor="#c7b0e3"
     prokaryote p... complement(1987..2018)
                     /label="L2U8H11"
                     /ApEinfo_revcolor="#75c6a9"
                     /ApEinfo_fwdcolor="#75c6a9"
     miscellaneous   complement(2019..2058)
                     /label="UNSX"
                     /ApEinfo_revcolor="#9eafd2"
                     /ApEinfo_fwdcolor="#9eafd2"
     miscellaneous   2078..2107
                     /label="Himar_LE"
                     /ApEinfo_revcolor="#faac61"
                     /ApEinfo_fwdcolor="#faac61"
     miscellaneous   complement(2078..2107)
                     /label="Himar_RE"
                     /ApEinfo_revcolor="#faac61"
                     /ApEinfo_fwdcolor="#faac61"
     prokaryote t... complement(2108..2193)
                     /label="TermC"
                     /ApEinfo_revcolor="#f8d3a9"
                     /ApEinfo_fwdcolor="#f8d3a9"
     misc_feature    complement(2198..2932)
                     /label="ermC"
                     /ApEinfo_revcolor="#faac61"
                     /ApEinfo_fwdcolor="#faac61"
                     /note="codon-optimized to allow Twist synthesis"
     misc_feature    complement(2930..2933)
                     /label="downstream region"
                     /ApEinfo_revcolor="#9eafd2"
                     /ApEinfo_fwdcolor="#9eafd2"
     prokaryote p... complement(2934..3385)
                     /label="PermC"
                     /ApEinfo_revcolor="#faac61"
                     /ApEinfo_fwdcolor="#faac61"
     RBS             complement(3055..3065)
                     /label="bsRBS"
                     /ApEinfo_revcolor="#b7e6d7"
                     /ApEinfo_fwdcolor="#b7e6d7"
     misc_feature    3386..3415
                     /label="R primer binding"
                     /ApEinfo_revcolor="#d6b295"
                     /ApEinfo_fwdcolor="#d6b295"
     promoter ID ... complement(3416..3435)
                     /label=">skpp-1909-F_sk20mer-1386"
                     /ApEinfo_revcolor="#f58a5e"
                     /ApEinfo_fwdcolor="#f58a5e"
     misc_feature    complement(3436..3439)
                     /label="downstream region"
                     /ApEinfo_revcolor="#9eafd2"
                     /ApEinfo_fwdcolor="#9eafd2"
     misc_feature    complement(3436..3439)
                     /label="upstream region"
                     /ApEinfo_revcolor="#9eafd2"
                     /ApEinfo_fwdcolor="#9eafd2"
     promoter ID ... complement(3440..3459)
                     /label=">skpp-1933-F_sk20mer-1244"
                     /ApEinfo_revcolor="#f58a5e"
                     /ApEinfo_fwdcolor="#f58a5e"
     misc_feature    complement(3460..3489)
                     /label="F primer binding"
                     /ApEinfo_revcolor="#d6b295"
                     /ApEinfo_fwdcolor="#d6b295"
     miscellaneous   3490..3519
                     /label="Himar_RE"
                     /ApEinfo_revcolor="#faac61"
                     /ApEinfo_fwdcolor="#faac61"
     miscellaneous   complement(3490..3519)
                     /label="Himar_LE"
                     /ApEinfo_revcolor="#faac61"
                     /ApEinfo_fwdcolor="#faac61"
     RS421_promot... 3520..3684
                     /label=13467
                     /ApEinfo_revcolor="#f58a5e"
                     /ApEinfo_fwdcolor="#f58a5e"
     misc_feature    complement(3685..3688)
                     /label="upstream region"
                     /ApEinfo_revcolor="#9eafd2"
                     /ApEinfo_fwdcolor="#9eafd2"
     CDS             3685..4731
                     /label="Himar_Tnp"
                     /ApEinfo_revcolor="#f58a5e"
                     /ApEinfo_fwdcolor="#f58a5e"
     prokaryote t... 4736..4916
                     /label="TAmarelleT9"
                     /ApEinfo_revcolor="#f58a5e"
                     /ApEinfo_fwdcolor="#f58a5e"
     miscellaneous   4917..5162
                     /label="oriT"
                     /ApEinfo_revcolor="#84b0dc"
                     /ApEinfo_fwdcolor="#84b0dc"
     miscellaneous   complement(5182..5221)
                     /label="UNS1"
                     /ApEinfo_revcolor="#9eafd2"
                     /ApEinfo_fwdcolor="#9eafd2"
     prokaryote t... complement(5222..5251)
                     /label="L2U5H11"
                     /ApEinfo_revcolor="#f8d3a9"
                     /ApEinfo_fwdcolor="#f8d3a9"
     primer_bind     complement(5304..5320)
                     /label="M13 fwd"
                     /ApEinfo_revcolor="#d59687"
                     /ApEinfo_fwdcolor="#d59687"
ORIGIN
        1 AACGTCGTGA CTGGGAAAAC CCTGGCGCTT GTGGTGGATC ACAGTTATTG GAGACTTCCT
       61 TGGCCGTACG ATGGGTTTTG TTTCAGGTAT CTGGCACTTT TCGGGGAAAT GTGCGCGGAA
      121 CCCCTATTTG TTTATTTTTC TAAATACATT CAAATATGTA TCCGCTCATG AGACAATAAC
      181 CCTGATAAAT GCTTCAATAA TATTGAAAAA GGAAGAGTAT GAGTATTCAA CATTTCCGTG
      241 TCGCCCTTAT TCCCTTTTTT GCGGCATTTT GCCTTCCTGT TTTTGCTCAC CCAGAAACGC
      301 TGGTGAAAGT AAAAGATGCT GAAGATCAGT TGGGTGCACG AGTGGGTTAC ATCGAACTGG
      361 ATCTCAACAG CGGTAAGATC CTTGAGAGTT TTCGCCCCGA AGAACGTTTT CCAATGATGA
      421 GCACTTTTAA AGTTCTGCTA TGTGGCGCGG TATTATCCCG TATTGACGCC GGGCAAGAGC
      481 AACTCGGTCG CCGCATACAC TATTCTCAGA ATGACTTGGT TGAGTACTCA CCAGTCACAG
      541 AAAAGCATCT TACGGATGGC ATGACAGTAA GAGAATTATG CAGTGCTGCC ATAACCATGA
      601 GTGATAACAC TGCGGCCAAC TTACTTCTGA CAACGATCGG AGGACCGAAG GAGCTAACCG
      661 CTTTTTTGCA CAACATGGGG GATCATGTAA CTCGCCTTGA TCGTTGGGAA CCGGAGCTGA
      721 ATGAAGCCAT ACCAAACGAC GAGCGTGACA CCACGATGCC TGTAGCAATG GCAACAACGT
      781 TGCGCAAACT ATTAACTGGC GAACTACTTA CTCTAGCTTC CCGGCAACAA TTAATAGACT
      841 GGATGGAGGC GGATAAAGTT GCAGGACCAC TTCTGCGCTC GGCCCTTCCG GCTGGCTGGT
      901 TTATTGCTGA TAAATCTGGA GCCGGTGAGC GTGGCTCTCG CGGTATCATT GCAGCACTGG
      961 GGCCAGATGG TAAGCCCTCC CGTATCGTAG TTATCTACAC GACGGGGAGT CAGGCAACTA
     1021 TGGATGAACG AAATAGACAG ATCGCTGAGA TAGGTGCCTC ACTGATTAAG CATTGGTAAC
     1081 TGTCAGACCA AGTTTACTCA TATATACTTT AGATTGATTT AAAACTTCAT TTTTAATTTA
     1141 AAAGGATCTA GGTGAAGATC CTTGAATTGC CATTATCAAC AAGTTTGTAC AAAAAAGCAG
     1201 GCTCCGAATT GGTATCACGA GGACGATTTG AAGCCCCCTA CCCATTTACG CTGACTTGAC
     1261 GGGACGGCGG CTTTGTTGAA TAGAGCGTCA GACCCCGTAG AAAAGATCAA AGGATCTTCG
     1321 GCCGGCCGGC GCGCCGATCT GAAGATCAGC AGTTCAACCT GTTGATAGTA CGTACTAAGC
     1381 TCTCATGTTT CACGTACTAA GCTCTCATGT TTAACGTACT AAGCTCTCAT GTTTAACGAA
     1441 CTAAACCCTC ATGGCTAACG TACTAAGCTC TCATGGCTAA CGTACTAAGC TCTCATGTTT
     1501 CACGTACTAA GCTCTCATGT TTGAACAATA AAATTAATAT AAATCAGCAA CTTAAATAGC
     1561 CTCTAAGGTT TTAAGTTTTA TAAGAAAAAA AAGAATATAT AAGGCTTTTA AAGCCTTTAA
     1621 GGTTTAACGG TTGTGGACAA CAAGCCAGGG ATGTAACGCA CTGAGAAGCC CTTAGAGCCT
     1681 CTCAAAGCAA TTTTGAGTGA CACAGGAACA CTTAACGGCT GACATGGGGC GCGCCCAGCT
     1741 GTAACGCCAG CAACGCGGCC TTTTTACGGT TCCTGGCCTT TTGCTGGCCT TTTGCTCACA
     1801 TGTTCTTTCC AGCGACATAT GCCATACGCC GAACTGAACT CCACCTAATG TCTTGGAGAT
     1861 TGTCGGATAG CGCGGAATAG GATTGTGCCC TCTGAGCGGA TAACAATTTC ACACAGGAAA
     1921 CAGCTATGAC CATGACACAT GCATCCACCA TCGCAGACTT ATCATCACTG AGCCTCCACC
     1981 TAGCCTATAC AACAATAGCG TGCGTGGTTA GCACGCTAGG TGGAAGGGCT CGGAGTTGTG
     2041 GTAATCTATG TATCCTGGGG TGCTCTTCAT GCTAGCGTAA CAGGTTGGAT GATAAGTCCC
     2101 CGGTCTAGCC GACTGCGCAA AAGACATAAT CGATTCACAA AAAATAGGCA CACGAAAAAC
     2161 AAGTTAAGGG ATGCAGTTTA TGCATCCCTT AACAAGCTTA CTTATTAAAT AATTTATAGC
     2221 TATTGAAAAG AGATAAGAAT TGTTCAAAGC TAATATTGTT TAAATCGTCA ATTCCTGCAT
     2281 GTTTTAAGGA ATTGTTAAAT TGATTTTTTG TAAATATTTT CTTGTATTCT TTGTTAACCC
     2341 ATTTCATAAC GAAATAATTA TACTTTTGTT TATCTTTGTG TGATATTCTT GATTTTTTTC
     2401 TACTTAATCT GATAAGTGAG CTATTCACTT TAGGTTTAGG ATGAAAATAT TCTCTTGGAA
     2461 CCATACTTAA TATAGAAATA TCAACTTCTG CCATTAAAAG TAATGCCAAT GAGCGTTTTG
     2521 TATTTAATAA TCTTTTAGCA AACCCGTATT CCACGATTAA ATAAATCTCA TTAGCTATAC
     2581 TATCAAAAAC AATTTTGCGT ATTATATCCG TACTTATGTT ATAAGGTATA TTACCATATA
     2641 TTTTATAGGA TTGGTTTTTA GGAAATTTAA ACTGCAATAT ATCCTTGTTT AAAACTTGGA
     2701 AATTATCGTG ATCAACAAGT TTATTTTCTG TAGTTTTGCA TAATTTATGG TCTATTTCAA
     2761 TGGCAGTTAC GAAATTACAC CTCTTTACTA ATTCAAGGGT AAAATGGCCT TTTCCTGAGC
     2821 CGATTTCAAA GATATTATCA TGTTCATTTA ATCTTATGTT TGTCATAATC TTGTCGATAT
     2881 TATGCTTAGA AGTAATAAAG TTTTGACTGT GTTTTATATT TTTCTCGTTC ATTTATAACC
     2941 CTCTTTAATT TGGTTATATG AATTTTGCTT ATTAACGATT CATTATAACC ACTTATTTTT
     3001 TGTTTGGTTG ATAATGAACT GTGCTGATTA CAAAAATACT AAAAATGCCC ATATTTTTTC
     3061 CTCCTTATAA AATTAGTATA ATTATAGCAC GACCTCTGAT AAATATGAAC ATGATGAGTG
     3121 ATCGTTAAAT TTATACTGCA ATCGGATGCG ATTATTGAAT AAAAGATATG AGAGATTTAT
     3181 CTAATTTCTT TTTTCTTGTA AAAAAAGAAA GTTCTTAAAG GTTTTATAGT TTTGGTCGTA
     3241 GAGCACACGG TTTAACGACT TAATTACGAA GTAAATAAGT CTAGTGTGTT AGACTTTATG
     3301 AAATCTATAT ACGTTTATAT ATATTTATTA TCCGGAGGTG TAGCATGTCT CATTCAATTT
     3361 TGAGGGTTGC CAGAGTTAAA GGATCCCAGC TTCACACGGC GTGTGGCTGC GGAACGCATG
     3421 CTTCCCTTTG TCGATTACGA ATTCCTATGC CCCTGTGGAA CCCTACTCGA CGCGTCCTAC
     3481 GCGTGACCCT AGACCGGGGA CTTATCATCC AACCTGTTAC GCCAAATCGA AGCCCGTTCA
     3541 GGCATGCCTG AACGGGCTTT TTGTTTTGCG CCCGTGAGCT GCTGCGAACG GTGCCGCATG
     3601 CCGCTGCCGC ATGCGTGCAA ATGGGCATTG CAACGCGCGC GGGCTGCGCT ATCGTGGCGG
     3661 TGACGCAGGT TTTGCGAATA TGCCATGGAA AAAAAGGAAT TTCGTGTTTT GATAAAATAC
     3721 TGTTTTCTGA AGGGAAAAAA TACAGTGGAA GCAAAAACTT GGCTTGATAA TGAGTTTCCG
     3781 GACTCTGCCC CAGGGAAATC AACAATAATT GATTGGTATG CAAAATTCAA GCGTGGTGAA
     3841 ATGAGCACGG AGGACGGTGA ACGCAGTGGA CGCCCGAAAG AGGTGGTTAC CGACGAAAAC
     3901 ATCAAAAAAA TCCACAAAAT GATTTTGAAT GACCGTAAAA TGAAGTTGAT CGAGATAGCA
     3961 GAGGCCTTAA AGATATCAAA GGAACGTGTT GGTCATATCA TTCATCAATA TTTGGATATG
     4021 CGGAAGCTCT GTGCGAAATG GGTGCCGCGC GAGCTCACAT TTGACCAAAA ACAACGACGT
     4081 GTTGATGATT CTAAGCGGTG TTTGCAGCTG TTAACTCGTA ATACACCCGA GTTTTTCCGT
     4141 CGATATGTGA CAATGGATGA AACATGGCTC CATCACTACA CTCCTGAGTC CAATCGACAG
     4201 TCGGCTGAGT GGACAGCGAC CGGTGAACCG TCTCCGAAGC GTGGAAAGAC TCAAAAGTCC
     4261 GCTGGCAAAG TAATGGCCTC TGTTTTTTGG GATGCGCATG GAATAATTTT TATCGATTAT
     4321 CTTGAGAAGG GAAAAACCAT CAACAGTGAC TATTATATGG CGTTATTGGA GCGTTTGAAG
     4381 GTCGAAATCG CGGCAAAACG GCCCCACATG AAGAAGAAAA AAGTGTTGTT CCACCAAGAC
     4441 AACGCACCGT GCCACAAGTC ATTGAGAACG ATGGCAAAAA TTCATGAATT GGGCTTCGAA
     4501 TTGCTTCCCC ACCCGCCGTA TTCTCCAGAT CTGGCCCCCA GCGACTTTTT CTTGTTCTCA
     4561 GACCTCAAAA GGATGCTCGC AGGGAAAAAA TTTGGCTGCA ATGAAGAGGT GATCGCCGAA
     4621 ACTGAGGCCT ATTTTGAGGC AAAACCGAAG GAGTACTACC AAAATGGTAT CAAAAAATTG
     4681 GAAGGTCGTT ATAATCGTTG TATCGCTCTT GAAGGGAACT ATGTTGAATA AGCTTGGAAT
     4741 CTCCTTCTCG CCTCTTTCGC TGAACACGAA AGCGAATCCG TTCAGCACAC ACTTTACGAT
     4801 ATGGCGCAAA AAGTCCTCGG CTGCGTGCCG GAAGTGAAAG ACATCCACCT CACCATGCCC
     4861 AACAAGCATT GCCTGCTCGT GGACCTGTCC CGCTTCGGTC AGGACAATCC CAACGACTTT
     4921 TCCGCTGCAT AACCCTGCTT CGGGGTCATT ATAGCGATTT TTTCGGTATA TCCATCCTTT
     4981 TTCGCACGAT ATACAGGATT TTGCCAAAGG GTTCGTGTAG ACTTTCCTTG GTGTATCCAA
     5041 CGGCGTCAGC CGGGCAGGAT AGGTGAAGTA GGCCCACCCG CGAGCGGGTG TTCCTTCTTC
     5101 ACTGTCCCTT ATTCGCACCT GGCGGTGCTC AACGGGAATC CTGCTCTGCG AGGCTGGCCG
     5161 TACTCCTCAT TGAAGAGCTC GGAGACGAGA CGAGACAGCC TGAGAATGGA TGCGAGTAAT
     5221 GATACAACAA TAGCGTGCTG TTCGCACGCT AAGGTCAGGC GGAATGGCAC TTCCTTATTC
     5281 CAGATGCGTG CGGATTATGC ATGACTGGCC GTCGTTTTAC
//
