# Supplementary material for: A scalable transposon mutagenesis system for non-model bacteria
Source: bioRxiv preprint, doi:10.64898/2025.12.22.696024, version 1 (2025-12-23)
Supplement: Plasmid sequences [file 696024_file12.zip › Plasmid sequences/Transposon variant libraries/Himar1-only libraries/pGLU_30/pGLU_9-pGLU_77-pGLU_86.gb]

LOCUS       pGLU_9-pGLU_77-pGLU_86  5033 bp ds-DNA     circular     19-NOV-2024
DEFINITION  .
KEYWORDS    "Name:pGLU_9-pGLU_77-pGLU_86" "Tnp Promoter:Dummy" "Abr
            Promoter:Euryarchaeota_32_13453" "Selectable Marker:Erythromycin"
            "Transposase:Himar"
FEATURES             Location/Qualifiers
     promoter        114..218
                     /label="Pamp"
                     /ApEinfo_revcolor="#faac61"
                     /ApEinfo_fwdcolor="#faac61"
     CDS             219..1079
                     /label="AmpR"
                     /ApEinfo_revcolor="#f58a5e"
                     /ApEinfo_fwdcolor="#f58a5e"
     ORI             complement(1336..1724)
                     /label="R6K ORI"
                     /ApEinfo_revcolor="#f58a5e"
                     /ApEinfo_fwdcolor="#f58a5e"
     primer_bind     1914..1930
                     /label="M13 rev"
                     /ApEinfo_revcolor="#c7b0e3"
                     /ApEinfo_fwdcolor="#c7b0e3"
     prokaryote p... complement(1987..2018)
                     /label="L2U8H11"
                     /ApEinfo_revcolor="#75c6a9"
                     /ApEinfo_fwdcolor="#75c6a9"
     miscellaneous   complement(2019..2058)
                     /label="UNSX"
                     /ApEinfo_revcolor="#9eafd2"
                     /ApEinfo_fwdcolor="#9eafd2"
     miscellaneous   2078..2107
                     /label="Himar_LE"
                     /ApEinfo_revcolor="#faac61"
                     /ApEinfo_fwdcolor="#faac61"
     miscellaneous   complement(2078..2107)
                     /label="Himar_RE"
                     /ApEinfo_revcolor="#faac61"
                     /ApEinfo_fwdcolor="#faac61"
     prokaryote t... complement(2108..2193)
                     /label="TermC"
                     /ApEinfo_revcolor="#f8d3a9"
                     /ApEinfo_fwdcolor="#f8d3a9"
     misc_feature    complement(2198..2932)
                     /label="ermC"
                     /ApEinfo_revcolor="#faac61"
                     /ApEinfo_fwdcolor="#faac61"
                     /note="codon-optimized to allow Twist synthesis"
     misc_feature    complement(2930..2933)
                     /label="downstream region"
                     /ApEinfo_revcolor="#9eafd2"
                     /ApEinfo_fwdcolor="#9eafd2"
     RS421_promot... complement(2934..3098)
                     /label=13453
                     /ApEinfo_revcolor="#f58a5e"
                     /ApEinfo_fwdcolor="#f58a5e"
     misc_feature    3099..3128
                     /label="R primer binding"
                     /ApEinfo_revcolor="#d6b295"
                     /ApEinfo_fwdcolor="#d6b295"
     promoter ID ... complement(3129..3148)
                     /label=">skpp-1922-F_sk20mer-2848"
                     /ApEinfo_revcolor="#f58a5e"
                     /ApEinfo_fwdcolor="#f58a5e"
     misc_feature    complement(3149..3152)
                     /label="downstream region"
                     /ApEinfo_revcolor="#9eafd2"
                     /ApEinfo_fwdcolor="#9eafd2"
     misc_feature    complement(3149..3152)
                     /label="upstream region"
                     /ApEinfo_revcolor="#9eafd2"
                     /ApEinfo_fwdcolor="#9eafd2"
     promoter ID ... complement(3153..3172)
                     /label=">skpp-1931-F_sk20mer-5677"
                     /ApEinfo_revcolor="#f58a5e"
                     /ApEinfo_fwdcolor="#f58a5e"
     misc_feature    complement(3173..3202)
                     /label="F primer binding"
                     /ApEinfo_revcolor="#d6b295"
                     /ApEinfo_fwdcolor="#d6b295"
     miscellaneous   complement(3203..3232)
                     /label="Himar_LE"
                     /ApEinfo_revcolor="#faac61"
                     /ApEinfo_fwdcolor="#faac61"
     misc_feature    3233..3397
                     /label="Dummy_[tnp]"
                     /ApEinfo_revcolor="#c6c9d1"
                     /ApEinfo_fwdcolor="#c6c9d1"
     misc_feature    complement(3398..3401)
                     /label="upstream region"
                     /ApEinfo_revcolor="#9eafd2"
                     /ApEinfo_fwdcolor="#9eafd2"
     CDS             3398..4444
                     /label="Himar_Tnp"
                     /ApEinfo_revcolor="#f58a5e"
                     /ApEinfo_fwdcolor="#f58a5e"
     prokaryote t... 4449..4629
                     /label="TAmarelleT9"
                     /ApEinfo_revcolor="#f58a5e"
                     /ApEinfo_fwdcolor="#f58a5e"
     miscellaneous   4630..4875
                     /label="oriT"
                     /ApEinfo_revcolor="#84b0dc"
                     /ApEinfo_fwdcolor="#84b0dc"
     miscellaneous   complement(4895..4934)
                     /label="UNS1"
                     /ApEinfo_revcolor="#9eafd2"
                     /ApEinfo_fwdcolor="#9eafd2"
     prokaryote t... complement(4935..4964)
                     /label="L2U5H11"
                     /ApEinfo_revcolor="#f8d3a9"
                     /ApEinfo_fwdcolor="#f8d3a9"
     primer_bind     complement(5017..5033)
                     /label="M13 fwd"
                     /ApEinfo_revcolor="#d59687"
                     /ApEinfo_fwdcolor="#d59687"
ORIGIN
        1 AACGTCGTGA CTGGGAAAAC CCTGGCGCTT GTGGTGGATC ACAGTTATTG GAGACTTCCT
       61 TGGCCGTACG ATGGGTTTTG TTTCAGGTAT CTGGCACTTT TCGGGGAAAT GTGCGCGGAA
      121 CCCCTATTTG TTTATTTTTC TAAATACATT CAAATATGTA TCCGCTCATG AGACAATAAC
      181 CCTGATAAAT GCTTCAATAA TATTGAAAAA GGAAGAGTAT GAGTATTCAA CATTTCCGTG
      241 TCGCCCTTAT TCCCTTTTTT GCGGCATTTT GCCTTCCTGT TTTTGCTCAC CCAGAAACGC
      301 TGGTGAAAGT AAAAGATGCT GAAGATCAGT TGGGTGCACG AGTGGGTTAC ATCGAACTGG
      361 ATCTCAACAG CGGTAAGATC CTTGAGAGTT TTCGCCCCGA AGAACGTTTT CCAATGATGA
      421 GCACTTTTAA AGTTCTGCTA TGTGGCGCGG TATTATCCCG TATTGACGCC GGGCAAGAGC
      481 AACTCGGTCG CCGCATACAC TATTCTCAGA ATGACTTGGT TGAGTACTCA CCAGTCACAG
      541 AAAAGCATCT TACGGATGGC ATGACAGTAA GAGAATTATG CAGTGCTGCC ATAACCATGA
      601 GTGATAACAC TGCGGCCAAC TTACTTCTGA CAACGATCGG AGGACCGAAG GAGCTAACCG
      661 CTTTTTTGCA CAACATGGGG GATCATGTAA CTCGCCTTGA TCGTTGGGAA CCGGAGCTGA
      721 ATGAAGCCAT ACCAAACGAC GAGCGTGACA CCACGATGCC TGTAGCAATG GCAACAACGT
      781 TGCGCAAACT ATTAACTGGC GAACTACTTA CTCTAGCTTC CCGGCAACAA TTAATAGACT
      841 GGATGGAGGC GGATAAAGTT GCAGGACCAC TTCTGCGCTC GGCCCTTCCG GCTGGCTGGT
      901 TTATTGCTGA TAAATCTGGA GCCGGTGAGC GTGGCTCTCG CGGTATCATT GCAGCACTGG
      961 GGCCAGATGG TAAGCCCTCC CGTATCGTAG TTATCTACAC GACGGGGAGT CAGGCAACTA
     1021 TGGATGAACG AAATAGACAG ATCGCTGAGA TAGGTGCCTC ACTGATTAAG CATTGGTAAC
     1081 TGTCAGACCA AGTTTACTCA TATATACTTT AGATTGATTT AAAACTTCAT TTTTAATTTA
     1141 AAAGGATCTA GGTGAAGATC CTTGAATTGC CATTATCAAC AAGTTTGTAC AAAAAAGCAG
     1201 GCTCCGAATT GGTATCACGA GGACGATTTG AAGCCCCCTA CCCATTTACG CTGACTTGAC
     1261 GGGACGGCGG CTTTGTTGAA TAGAGCGTCA GACCCCGTAG AAAAGATCAA AGGATCTTCG
     1321 GCCGGCCGGC GCGCCGATCT GAAGATCAGC AGTTCAACCT GTTGATAGTA CGTACTAAGC
     1381 TCTCATGTTT CACGTACTAA GCTCTCATGT TTAACGTACT AAGCTCTCAT GTTTAACGAA
     1441 CTAAACCCTC ATGGCTAACG TACTAAGCTC TCATGGCTAA CGTACTAAGC TCTCATGTTT
     1501 CACGTACTAA GCTCTCATGT TTGAACAATA AAATTAATAT AAATCAGCAA CTTAAATAGC
     1561 CTCTAAGGTT TTAAGTTTTA TAAGAAAAAA AAGAATATAT AAGGCTTTTA AAGCCTTTAA
     1621 GGTTTAACGG TTGTGGACAA CAAGCCAGGG ATGTAACGCA CTGAGAAGCC CTTAGAGCCT
     1681 CTCAAAGCAA TTTTGAGTGA CACAGGAACA CTTAACGGCT GACATGGGGC GCGCCCAGCT
     1741 GTAACGCCAG CAACGCGGCC TTTTTACGGT TCCTGGCCTT TTGCTGGCCT TTTGCTCACA
     1801 TGTTCTTTCC AGCGACATAT GCCATACGCC GAACTGAACT CCACCTAATG TCTTGGAGAT
     1861 TGTCGGATAG CGCGGAATAG GATTGTGCCC TCTGAGCGGA TAACAATTTC ACACAGGAAA
     1921 CAGCTATGAC CATGACACAT GCATCCACCA TCGCAGACTT ATCATCACTG AGCCTCCACC
     1981 TAGCCTATAC AACAATAGCG TGCGTGGTTA GCACGCTAGG TGGAAGGGCT CGGAGTTGTG
     2041 GTAATCTATG TATCCTGGGG TGCTCTTCAT GCTAGCGTAA CAGGTTGGAT GATAAGTCCC
     2101 CGGTCTAGCC GACTGCGCAA AAGACATAAT CGATTCACAA AAAATAGGCA CACGAAAAAC
     2161 AAGTTAAGGG ATGCAGTTTA TGCATCCCTT AACAAGCTTA CTTATTAAAT AATTTATAGC
     2221 TATTGAAAAG AGATAAGAAT TGTTCAAAGC TAATATTGTT TAAATCGTCA ATTCCTGCAT
     2281 GTTTTAAGGA ATTGTTAAAT TGATTTTTTG TAAATATTTT CTTGTATTCT TTGTTAACCC
     2341 ATTTCATAAC GAAATAATTA TACTTTTGTT TATCTTTGTG TGATATTCTT GATTTTTTTC
     2401 TACTTAATCT GATAAGTGAG CTATTCACTT TAGGTTTAGG ATGAAAATAT TCTCTTGGAA
     2461 CCATACTTAA TATAGAAATA TCAACTTCTG CCATTAAAAG TAATGCCAAT GAGCGTTTTG
     2521 TATTTAATAA TCTTTTAGCA AACCCGTATT CCACGATTAA ATAAATCTCA TTAGCTATAC
     2581 TATCAAAAAC AATTTTGCGT ATTATATCCG TACTTATGTT ATAAGGTATA TTACCATATA
     2641 TTTTATAGGA TTGGTTTTTA GGAAATTTAA ACTGCAATAT ATCCTTGTTT AAAACTTGGA
     2701 AATTATCGTG ATCAACAAGT TTATTTTCTG TAGTTTTGCA TAATTTATGG TCTATTTCAA
     2761 TGGCAGTTAC GAAATTACAC CTCTTTACTA ATTCAAGGGT AAAATGGCCT TTTCCTGAGC
     2821 CGATTTCAAA GATATTATCA TGTTCATTTA ATCTTATGTT TGTCATAATC TTGTCGATAT
     2881 TATGCTTAGA AGTAATAAAG TTTTGACTGT GTTTTATATT TTTCTCGTTC ATTGCTTTTC
     2941 CTGCTTTTTC AAAATCATTA TAATAAAAAA AGAGGGGCTT TTAACTAAAG AGCTTTTGGG
     3001 CAGAATACAA GTTCGGTTGT GATCACATCA GACTTACGAA ACTCCGTTAT ACTGGTAATA
     3061 TAATCGTTAA ACCAATGGAC TAAAATTTCT ATATTTCACC AGCTTCACAC GGCGTGTGGC
     3121 TGCGGAACAA GTCGCCACTT CCTCTGAATA CGCTATGGAC CCTCCTCACA GGACCCTACT
     3181 CGACGCGTCC TACGCGTGAC CCTAGACCGG GGACTTATCA TCCAACCTGT TATTTGCTTG
     3241 TGCACTGCTA CGCCATGCCG AGGCCGGTCC GGCGGGCGAA GCATATAAAA GAAGCTCGTC
     3301 ACATCCACAC AGTTGCATCG TACGTCGGTC TAGGGATCGT ACTTCGCCTC TAATTCCACA
     3361 TGCGCGCGGT GCAGGTGTAA GTGTACGAAG TCTAAGGATG GAAAAAAAGG AATTTCGTGT
     3421 TTTGATAAAA TACTGTTTTC TGAAGGGAAA AAATACAGTG GAAGCAAAAA CTTGGCTTGA
     3481 TAATGAGTTT CCGGACTCTG CCCCAGGGAA ATCAACAATA ATTGATTGGT ATGCAAAATT
     3541 CAAGCGTGGT GAAATGAGCA CGGAGGACGG TGAACGCAGT GGACGCCCGA AAGAGGTGGT
     3601 TACCGACGAA AACATCAAAA AAATCCACAA AATGATTTTG AATGACCGTA AAATGAAGTT
     3661 GATCGAGATA GCAGAGGCCT TAAAGATATC AAAGGAACGT GTTGGTCATA TCATTCATCA
     3721 ATATTTGGAT ATGCGGAAGC TCTGTGCGAA ATGGGTGCCG CGCGAGCTCA CATTTGACCA
     3781 AAAACAACGA CGTGTTGATG ATTCTAAGCG GTGTTTGCAG CTGTTAACTC GTAATACACC
     3841 CGAGTTTTTC CGTCGATATG TGACAATGGA TGAAACATGG CTCCATCACT ACACTCCTGA
     3901 GTCCAATCGA CAGTCGGCTG AGTGGACAGC GACCGGTGAA CCGTCTCCGA AGCGTGGAAA
     3961 GACTCAAAAG TCCGCTGGCA AAGTAATGGC CTCTGTTTTT TGGGATGCGC ATGGAATAAT
     4021 TTTTATCGAT TATCTTGAGA AGGGAAAAAC CATCAACAGT GACTATTATA TGGCGTTATT
     4081 GGAGCGTTTG AAGGTCGAAA TCGCGGCAAA ACGGCCCCAC ATGAAGAAGA AAAAAGTGTT
     4141 GTTCCACCAA GACAACGCAC CGTGCCACAA GTCATTGAGA ACGATGGCAA AAATTCATGA
     4201 ATTGGGCTTC GAATTGCTTC CCCACCCGCC GTATTCTCCA GATCTGGCCC CCAGCGACTT
     4261 TTTCTTGTTC TCAGACCTCA AAAGGATGCT CGCAGGGAAA AAATTTGGCT GCAATGAAGA
     4321 GGTGATCGCC GAAACTGAGG CCTATTTTGA GGCAAAACCG AAGGAGTACT ACCAAAATGG
     4381 TATCAAAAAA TTGGAAGGTC GTTATAATCG TTGTATCGCT CTTGAAGGGA ACTATGTTGA
     4441 ATAAGCTTGG AATCTCCTTC TCGCCTCTTT CGCTGAACAC GAAAGCGAAT CCGTTCAGCA
     4501 CACACTTTAC GATATGGCGC AAAAAGTCCT CGGCTGCGTG CCGGAAGTGA AAGACATCCA
     4561 CCTCACCATG CCCAACAAGC ATTGCCTGCT CGTGGACCTG TCCCGCTTCG GTCAGGACAA
     4621 TCCCAACGAC TTTTCCGCTG CATAACCCTG CTTCGGGGTC ATTATAGCGA TTTTTTCGGT
     4681 ATATCCATCC TTTTTCGCAC GATATACAGG ATTTTGCCAA AGGGTTCGTG TAGACTTTCC
     4741 TTGGTGTATC CAACGGCGTC AGCCGGGCAG GATAGGTGAA GTAGGCCCAC CCGCGAGCGG
     4801 GTGTTCCTTC TTCACTGTCC CTTATTCGCA CCTGGCGGTG CTCAACGGGA ATCCTGCTCT
     4861 GCGAGGCTGG CCGTACTCCT CATTGAAGAG CTCGGAGACG AGACGAGACA GCCTGAGAAT
     4921 GGATGCGAGT AATGATACAA CAATAGCGTG CTGTTCGCAC GCTAAGGTCA GGCGGAATGG
     4981 CACTTCCTTA TTCCAGATGC GTGCGGATTA TGCATGACTG GCCGTCGTTT TAC
//
