# Supplementary material for: A scalable transposon mutagenesis system for non-model bacteria
Source: bioRxiv preprint, doi:10.64898/2025.12.22.696024, version 1 (2025-12-23)
Supplement: Plasmid sequences [file 696024_file12.zip › Plasmid sequences/Transposon variant libraries/Himar1-only libraries/pGLU_30/pGLU_9-pGLU_81-pGLU_100.gb]

LOCUS       pGLU_9-pGLU_81-pGLU_100 5033 bp ds-DNA     circular     19-NOV-2024
DEFINITION  .
KEYWORDS    "Name:pGLU_9-pGLU_81-pGLU_100" "Tnp
            Promoter:Proteobacteria_70_13550" "Abr
            Promoter:Firmicutes_52_13401" "Selectable Marker:Erythromycin"
            "Transposase:Himar"
FEATURES             Location/Qualifiers
     promoter        114..218
                     /label="Pamp"
                     /ApEinfo_revcolor="#faac61"
                     /ApEinfo_fwdcolor="#faac61"
     CDS             219..1079
                     /label="AmpR"
                     /ApEinfo_revcolor="#f58a5e"
                     /ApEinfo_fwdcolor="#f58a5e"
     ORI             complement(1336..1724)
                     /label="R6K ORI"
                     /ApEinfo_revcolor="#f58a5e"
                     /ApEinfo_fwdcolor="#f58a5e"
     primer_bind     1914..1930
                     /label="M13 rev"
                     /ApEinfo_revcolor="#c7b0e3"
                     /ApEinfo_fwdcolor="#c7b0e3"
     prokaryote p... complement(1987..2018)
                     /label="L2U8H11"
                     /ApEinfo_revcolor="#75c6a9"
                     /ApEinfo_fwdcolor="#75c6a9"
     miscellaneous   complement(2019..2058)
                     /label="UNSX"
                     /ApEinfo_revcolor="#9eafd2"
                     /ApEinfo_fwdcolor="#9eafd2"
     miscellaneous   2078..2107
                     /label="Himar_LE"
                     /ApEinfo_revcolor="#faac61"
                     /ApEinfo_fwdcolor="#faac61"
     miscellaneous   complement(2078..2107)
                     /label="Himar_RE"
                     /ApEinfo_revcolor="#faac61"
                     /ApEinfo_fwdcolor="#faac61"
     prokaryote t... complement(2108..2193)
                     /label="TermC"
                     /ApEinfo_revcolor="#f8d3a9"
                     /ApEinfo_fwdcolor="#f8d3a9"
     misc_feature    complement(2198..2932)
                     /label="ermC"
                     /ApEinfo_revcolor="#faac61"
                     /ApEinfo_fwdcolor="#faac61"
                     /note="codon-optimized to allow Twist synthesis"
     misc_feature    complement(2930..2933)
                     /label="downstream region"
                     /ApEinfo_revcolor="#9eafd2"
                     /ApEinfo_fwdcolor="#9eafd2"
     RS421_promot... complement(2934..3098)
                     /label=13401
                     /ApEinfo_revcolor="#f58a5e"
                     /ApEinfo_fwdcolor="#f58a5e"
     misc_feature    3099..3128
                     /label="R primer binding"
                     /ApEinfo_revcolor="#d6b295"
                     /ApEinfo_fwdcolor="#d6b295"
     promoter ID ... complement(3129..3148)
                     /label=">skpp-1926-F_sk20mer-4948"
                     /ApEinfo_revcolor="#f58a5e"
                     /ApEinfo_fwdcolor="#f58a5e"
     misc_feature    complement(3149..3152)
                     /label="upstream region"
                     /ApEinfo_revcolor="#9eafd2"
                     /ApEinfo_fwdcolor="#9eafd2"
     misc_feature    complement(3149..3152)
                     /label="downstream region"
                     /ApEinfo_revcolor="#9eafd2"
                     /ApEinfo_fwdcolor="#9eafd2"
     misc_feature    complement(3153..3172)
                     /label=">skpp-1950-F_sk20mer-3189"
                     /ApEinfo_revcolor="#f58a5e"
                     /ApEinfo_fwdcolor="#f58a5e"
     misc_feature    complement(3173..3202)
                     /label="F primer binding"
                     /ApEinfo_revcolor="#d6b295"
                     /ApEinfo_fwdcolor="#d6b295"
     miscellaneous   3203..3232
                     /label="Himar_RE"
                     /ApEinfo_revcolor="#faac61"
                     /ApEinfo_fwdcolor="#faac61"
     miscellaneous   complement(3203..3232)
                     /label="Himar_LE"
                     /ApEinfo_revcolor="#faac61"
                     /ApEinfo_fwdcolor="#faac61"
     misc_feature    complement(3398..3401)
                     /label="upstream region"
                     /ApEinfo_revcolor="#9eafd2"
                     /ApEinfo_fwdcolor="#9eafd2"
     CDS             3398..4444
                     /label="Himar_Tnp"
                     /ApEinfo_revcolor="#f58a5e"
                     /ApEinfo_fwdcolor="#f58a5e"
     prokaryote t... 4449..4629
                     /label="TAmarelleT9"
                     /ApEinfo_revcolor="#f58a5e"
                     /ApEinfo_fwdcolor="#f58a5e"
     miscellaneous   4630..4875
                     /label="oriT"
                     /ApEinfo_revcolor="#84b0dc"
                     /ApEinfo_fwdcolor="#84b0dc"
     miscellaneous   complement(4895..4934)
                     /label="UNS1"
                     /ApEinfo_revcolor="#9eafd2"
                     /ApEinfo_fwdcolor="#9eafd2"
     prokaryote t... complement(4935..4964)
                     /label="L2U5H11"
                     /ApEinfo_revcolor="#f8d3a9"
                     /ApEinfo_fwdcolor="#f8d3a9"
     primer_bind     complement(5017..5033)
                     /label="M13 fwd"
                     /ApEinfo_revcolor="#d59687"
                     /ApEinfo_fwdcolor="#d59687"
ORIGIN
        1 AACGTCGTGA CTGGGAAAAC CCTGGCGCTT GTGGTGGATC ACAGTTATTG GAGACTTCCT
       61 TGGCCGTACG ATGGGTTTTG TTTCAGGTAT CTGGCACTTT TCGGGGAAAT GTGCGCGGAA
      121 CCCCTATTTG TTTATTTTTC TAAATACATT CAAATATGTA TCCGCTCATG AGACAATAAC
      181 CCTGATAAAT GCTTCAATAA TATTGAAAAA GGAAGAGTAT GAGTATTCAA CATTTCCGTG
      241 TCGCCCTTAT TCCCTTTTTT GCGGCATTTT GCCTTCCTGT TTTTGCTCAC CCAGAAACGC
      301 TGGTGAAAGT AAAAGATGCT GAAGATCAGT TGGGTGCACG AGTGGGTTAC ATCGAACTGG
      361 ATCTCAACAG CGGTAAGATC CTTGAGAGTT TTCGCCCCGA AGAACGTTTT CCAATGATGA
      421 GCACTTTTAA AGTTCTGCTA TGTGGCGCGG TATTATCCCG TATTGACGCC GGGCAAGAGC
      481 AACTCGGTCG CCGCATACAC TATTCTCAGA ATGACTTGGT TGAGTACTCA CCAGTCACAG
      541 AAAAGCATCT TACGGATGGC ATGACAGTAA GAGAATTATG CAGTGCTGCC ATAACCATGA
      601 GTGATAACAC TGCGGCCAAC TTACTTCTGA CAACGATCGG AGGACCGAAG GAGCTAACCG
      661 CTTTTTTGCA CAACATGGGG GATCATGTAA CTCGCCTTGA TCGTTGGGAA CCGGAGCTGA
      721 ATGAAGCCAT ACCAAACGAC GAGCGTGACA CCACGATGCC TGTAGCAATG GCAACAACGT
      781 TGCGCAAACT ATTAACTGGC GAACTACTTA CTCTAGCTTC CCGGCAACAA TTAATAGACT
      841 GGATGGAGGC GGATAAAGTT GCAGGACCAC TTCTGCGCTC GGCCCTTCCG GCTGGCTGGT
      901 TTATTGCTGA TAAATCTGGA GCCGGTGAGC GTGGCTCTCG CGGTATCATT GCAGCACTGG
      961 GGCCAGATGG TAAGCCCTCC CGTATCGTAG TTATCTACAC GACGGGGAGT CAGGCAACTA
     1021 TGGATGAACG AAATAGACAG ATCGCTGAGA TAGGTGCCTC ACTGATTAAG CATTGGTAAC
     1081 TGTCAGACCA AGTTTACTCA TATATACTTT AGATTGATTT AAAACTTCAT TTTTAATTTA
     1141 AAAGGATCTA GGTGAAGATC CTTGAATTGC CATTATCAAC AAGTTTGTAC AAAAAAGCAG
     1201 GCTCCGAATT GGTATCACGA GGACGATTTG AAGCCCCCTA CCCATTTACG CTGACTTGAC
     1261 GGGACGGCGG CTTTGTTGAA TAGAGCGTCA GACCCCGTAG AAAAGATCAA AGGATCTTCG
     1321 GCCGGCCGGC GCGCCGATCT GAAGATCAGC AGTTCAACCT GTTGATAGTA CGTACTAAGC
     1381 TCTCATGTTT CACGTACTAA GCTCTCATGT TTAACGTACT AAGCTCTCAT GTTTAACGAA
     1441 CTAAACCCTC ATGGCTAACG TACTAAGCTC TCATGGCTAA CGTACTAAGC TCTCATGTTT
     1501 CACGTACTAA GCTCTCATGT TTGAACAATA AAATTAATAT AAATCAGCAA CTTAAATAGC
     1561 CTCTAAGGTT TTAAGTTTTA TAAGAAAAAA AAGAATATAT AAGGCTTTTA AAGCCTTTAA
     1621 GGTTTAACGG TTGTGGACAA CAAGCCAGGG ATGTAACGCA CTGAGAAGCC CTTAGAGCCT
     1681 CTCAAAGCAA TTTTGAGTGA CACAGGAACA CTTAACGGCT GACATGGGGC GCGCCCAGCT
     1741 GTAACGCCAG CAACGCGGCC TTTTTACGGT TCCTGGCCTT TTGCTGGCCT TTTGCTCACA
     1801 TGTTCTTTCC AGCGACATAT GCCATACGCC GAACTGAACT CCACCTAATG TCTTGGAGAT
     1861 TGTCGGATAG CGCGGAATAG GATTGTGCCC TCTGAGCGGA TAACAATTTC ACACAGGAAA
     1921 CAGCTATGAC CATGACACAT GCATCCACCA TCGCAGACTT ATCATCACTG AGCCTCCACC
     1981 TAGCCTATAC AACAATAGCG TGCGTGGTTA GCACGCTAGG TGGAAGGGCT CGGAGTTGTG
     2041 GTAATCTATG TATCCTGGGG TGCTCTTCAT GCTAGCGTAA CAGGTTGGAT GATAAGTCCC
     2101 CGGTCTAGCC GACTGCGCAA AAGACATAAT CGATTCACAA AAAATAGGCA CACGAAAAAC
     2161 AAGTTAAGGG ATGCAGTTTA TGCATCCCTT AACAAGCTTA CTTATTAAAT AATTTATAGC
     2221 TATTGAAAAG AGATAAGAAT TGTTCAAAGC TAATATTGTT TAAATCGTCA ATTCCTGCAT
     2281 GTTTTAAGGA ATTGTTAAAT TGATTTTTTG TAAATATTTT CTTGTATTCT TTGTTAACCC
     2341 ATTTCATAAC GAAATAATTA TACTTTTGTT TATCTTTGTG TGATATTCTT GATTTTTTTC
     2401 TACTTAATCT GATAAGTGAG CTATTCACTT TAGGTTTAGG ATGAAAATAT TCTCTTGGAA
     2461 CCATACTTAA TATAGAAATA TCAACTTCTG CCATTAAAAG TAATGCCAAT GAGCGTTTTG
     2521 TATTTAATAA TCTTTTAGCA AACCCGTATT CCACGATTAA ATAAATCTCA TTAGCTATAC
     2581 TATCAAAAAC AATTTTGCGT ATTATATCCG TACTTATGTT ATAAGGTATA TTACCATATA
     2641 TTTTATAGGA TTGGTTTTTA GGAAATTTAA ACTGCAATAT ATCCTTGTTT AAAACTTGGA
     2701 AATTATCGTG ATCAACAAGT TTATTTTCTG TAGTTTTGCA TAATTTATGG TCTATTTCAA
     2761 TGGCAGTTAC GAAATTACAC CTCTTTACTA ATTCAAGGGT AAAATGGCCT TTTCCTGAGC
     2821 CGATTTCAAA GATATTATCA TGTTCATTTA ATCTTATGTT TGTCATAATC TTGTCGATAT
     2881 TATGCTTAGA AGTAATAAAG TTTTGACTGT GTTTTATATT TTTCTCGTTC ATTGCCGCTC
     2941 CTCCATCCCG TCCAATGGTT TCTGCCTTTA TGATACCACA ATTGACGCCA TGATTCGGAC
     3001 AAAAAAAGAA AAAAGGGCGG TTTTCCTGCG GACAGGTTGC CCGCGGAAAA CTGCCTCTCG
     3061 CGTTTGGTTG GCTTCCTTTG GCGGAAAGCG GCATAAAACC AGCTTCACAC GGCGTGTGGC
     3121 TGCGGAACGG GCGTCAGATA TTTGGACATA CGCTTCCGGA CCATTAAGAG CGACCCTACT
     3181 CGACGCGTCC TACGCGTGAC CCTAGACCGG GGACTTATCA TCCAACCTGT TAAAGCGCTC
     3241 TCACCCCGGT TCACTGCGCT TAGCCCCCAC GTTCGCTCAC TTCGTGTAGC TCTTTGGCCC
     3301 CGAGGGGGCG CTGCGCCTGC GGCCCGGCGA AGCCGGTTCC GCGGCCCCGG CTGGTGGAAG
     3361 AGCTCTCACC CCGGTTCACT GCGGGTAGCA TAGGGCGATG GAAAAAAAGG AATTTCGTGT
     3421 TTTGATAAAA TACTGTTTTC TGAAGGGAAA AAATACAGTG GAAGCAAAAA CTTGGCTTGA
     3481 TAATGAGTTT CCGGACTCTG CCCCAGGGAA ATCAACAATA ATTGATTGGT ATGCAAAATT
     3541 CAAGCGTGGT GAAATGAGCA CGGAGGACGG TGAACGCAGT GGACGCCCGA AAGAGGTGGT
     3601 TACCGACGAA AACATCAAAA AAATCCACAA AATGATTTTG AATGACCGTA AAATGAAGTT
     3661 GATCGAGATA GCAGAGGCCT TAAAGATATC AAAGGAACGT GTTGGTCATA TCATTCATCA
     3721 ATATTTGGAT ATGCGGAAGC TCTGTGCGAA ATGGGTGCCG CGCGAGCTCA CATTTGACCA
     3781 AAAACAACGA CGTGTTGATG ATTCTAAGCG GTGTTTGCAG CTGTTAACTC GTAATACACC
     3841 CGAGTTTTTC CGTCGATATG TGACAATGGA TGAAACATGG CTCCATCACT ACACTCCTGA
     3901 GTCCAATCGA CAGTCGGCTG AGTGGACAGC GACCGGTGAA CCGTCTCCGA AGCGTGGAAA
     3961 GACTCAAAAG TCCGCTGGCA AAGTAATGGC CTCTGTTTTT TGGGATGCGC ATGGAATAAT
     4021 TTTTATCGAT TATCTTGAGA AGGGAAAAAC CATCAACAGT GACTATTATA TGGCGTTATT
     4081 GGAGCGTTTG AAGGTCGAAA TCGCGGCAAA ACGGCCCCAC ATGAAGAAGA AAAAAGTGTT
     4141 GTTCCACCAA GACAACGCAC CGTGCCACAA GTCATTGAGA ACGATGGCAA AAATTCATGA
     4201 ATTGGGCTTC GAATTGCTTC CCCACCCGCC GTATTCTCCA GATCTGGCCC CCAGCGACTT
     4261 TTTCTTGTTC TCAGACCTCA AAAGGATGCT CGCAGGGAAA AAATTTGGCT GCAATGAAGA
     4321 GGTGATCGCC GAAACTGAGG CCTATTTTGA GGCAAAACCG AAGGAGTACT ACCAAAATGG
     4381 TATCAAAAAA TTGGAAGGTC GTTATAATCG TTGTATCGCT CTTGAAGGGA ACTATGTTGA
     4441 ATAAGCTTGG AATCTCCTTC TCGCCTCTTT CGCTGAACAC GAAAGCGAAT CCGTTCAGCA
     4501 CACACTTTAC GATATGGCGC AAAAAGTCCT CGGCTGCGTG CCGGAAGTGA AAGACATCCA
     4561 CCTCACCATG CCCAACAAGC ATTGCCTGCT CGTGGACCTG TCCCGCTTCG GTCAGGACAA
     4621 TCCCAACGAC TTTTCCGCTG CATAACCCTG CTTCGGGGTC ATTATAGCGA TTTTTTCGGT
     4681 ATATCCATCC TTTTTCGCAC GATATACAGG ATTTTGCCAA AGGGTTCGTG TAGACTTTCC
     4741 TTGGTGTATC CAACGGCGTC AGCCGGGCAG GATAGGTGAA GTAGGCCCAC CCGCGAGCGG
     4801 GTGTTCCTTC TTCACTGTCC CTTATTCGCA CCTGGCGGTG CTCAACGGGA ATCCTGCTCT
     4861 GCGAGGCTGG CCGTACTCCT CATTGAAGAG CTCGGAGACG AGACGAGACA GCCTGAGAAT
     4921 GGATGCGAGT AATGATACAA CAATAGCGTG CTGTTCGCAC GCTAAGGTCA GGCGGAATGG
     4981 CACTTCCTTA TTCCAGATGC GTGCGGATTA TGCATGACTG GCCGTCGTTT TAC
//
