# Supplementary material for: A scalable transposon mutagenesis system for non-model bacteria
Source: bioRxiv preprint, doi:10.64898/2025.12.22.696024, version 1 (2025-12-23)
Supplement: Plasmid sequences [file 696024_file12.zip › Plasmid sequences/Transposon variant libraries/Himar1-only libraries/pGLU_30/pGLU_9-pGLU_74-pGLU_95.gb]

LOCUS       pGLU_9-pGLU_74-pGLU_95  5033 bp ds-DNA     circular     19-NOV-2024
DEFINITION  .
KEYWORDS    "Name:pGLU_9-pGLU_74-pGLU_95" "Tnp Promoter:Euryarchaeota_32_13453"
            "Abr Promoter:Bacteroidetes_30_13388" "Selectable
            Marker:Erythromycin" "Transposase:Himar"
FEATURES             Location/Qualifiers
     promoter        114..218
                     /label="Pamp"
                     /ApEinfo_revcolor="#faac61"
                     /ApEinfo_fwdcolor="#faac61"
     CDS             219..1079
                     /label="AmpR"
                     /ApEinfo_revcolor="#f58a5e"
                     /ApEinfo_fwdcolor="#f58a5e"
     ORI             complement(1336..1724)
                     /label="R6K ORI"
                     /ApEinfo_revcolor="#f58a5e"
                     /ApEinfo_fwdcolor="#f58a5e"
     primer_bind     1914..1930
                     /label="M13 rev"
                     /ApEinfo_revcolor="#c7b0e3"
                     /ApEinfo_fwdcolor="#c7b0e3"
     prokaryote p... complement(1987..2018)
                     /label="L2U8H11"
                     /ApEinfo_revcolor="#75c6a9"
                     /ApEinfo_fwdcolor="#75c6a9"
     miscellaneous   complement(2019..2058)
                     /label="UNSX"
                     /ApEinfo_revcolor="#9eafd2"
                     /ApEinfo_fwdcolor="#9eafd2"
     miscellaneous   2078..2107
                     /label="Himar_LE"
                     /ApEinfo_revcolor="#faac61"
                     /ApEinfo_fwdcolor="#faac61"
     miscellaneous   complement(2078..2107)
                     /label="Himar_RE"
                     /ApEinfo_revcolor="#faac61"
                     /ApEinfo_fwdcolor="#faac61"
     prokaryote t... complement(2108..2193)
                     /label="TermC"
                     /ApEinfo_revcolor="#f8d3a9"
                     /ApEinfo_fwdcolor="#f8d3a9"
     misc_feature    complement(2198..2932)
                     /label="ermC"
                     /ApEinfo_revcolor="#faac61"
                     /ApEinfo_fwdcolor="#faac61"
                     /note="codon-optimized to allow Twist synthesis"
     misc_feature    complement(2930..2933)
                     /label="downstream region"
                     /ApEinfo_revcolor="#9eafd2"
                     /ApEinfo_fwdcolor="#9eafd2"
     RS421_promot... complement(2934..3098)
                     /label=13388
                     /ApEinfo_revcolor="#f58a5e"
                     /ApEinfo_fwdcolor="#f58a5e"
     misc_feature    3099..3128
                     /label="R primer binding"
                     /ApEinfo_revcolor="#d6b295"
                     /ApEinfo_fwdcolor="#d6b295"
     promoter ID ... complement(3129..3148)
                     /label=">skpp-1919-F_sk20mer-1268"
                     /ApEinfo_revcolor="#f58a5e"
                     /ApEinfo_fwdcolor="#f58a5e"
     misc_feature    complement(3149..3152)
                     /label="upstream region"
                     /ApEinfo_revcolor="#9eafd2"
                     /ApEinfo_fwdcolor="#9eafd2"
     misc_feature    complement(3149..3152)
                     /label="downstream region"
                     /ApEinfo_revcolor="#9eafd2"
                     /ApEinfo_fwdcolor="#9eafd2"
     promoter ID ... complement(3153..3172)
                     /label=">skpp-1940-F_sk20mer-8695"
                     /ApEinfo_revcolor="#f58a5e"
                     /ApEinfo_fwdcolor="#f58a5e"
     misc_feature    complement(3173..3202)
                     /label="F primer binding"
                     /ApEinfo_revcolor="#d6b295"
                     /ApEinfo_fwdcolor="#d6b295"
     miscellaneous   3203..3232
                     /label="Himar_RE"
                     /ApEinfo_revcolor="#faac61"
                     /ApEinfo_fwdcolor="#faac61"
     miscellaneous   complement(3203..3232)
                     /label="Himar_LE"
                     /ApEinfo_revcolor="#faac61"
                     /ApEinfo_fwdcolor="#faac61"
     RS421_promot... 3233..3397
                     /label=13453
                     /ApEinfo_revcolor="#f58a5e"
                     /ApEinfo_fwdcolor="#f58a5e"
     misc_feature    complement(3398..3401)
                     /label="upstream region"
                     /ApEinfo_revcolor="#9eafd2"
                     /ApEinfo_fwdcolor="#9eafd2"
     CDS             3398..4444
                     /label="Himar_Tnp"
                     /ApEinfo_revcolor="#f58a5e"
                     /ApEinfo_fwdcolor="#f58a5e"
     prokaryote t... 4449..4629
                     /label="TAmarelleT9"
                     /ApEinfo_revcolor="#f58a5e"
                     /ApEinfo_fwdcolor="#f58a5e"
     miscellaneous   4630..4875
                     /label="oriT"
                     /ApEinfo_revcolor="#84b0dc"
                     /ApEinfo_fwdcolor="#84b0dc"
     miscellaneous   complement(4895..4934)
                     /label="UNS1"
                     /ApEinfo_revcolor="#9eafd2"
                     /ApEinfo_fwdcolor="#9eafd2"
     prokaryote t... complement(4935..4964)
                     /label="L2U5H11"
                     /ApEinfo_revcolor="#f8d3a9"
                     /ApEinfo_fwdcolor="#f8d3a9"
     primer_bind     complement(5017..5033)
                     /label="M13 fwd"
                     /ApEinfo_revcolor="#d59687"
                     /ApEinfo_fwdcolor="#d59687"
ORIGIN
        1 AACGTCGTGA CTGGGAAAAC CCTGGCGCTT GTGGTGGATC ACAGTTATTG GAGACTTCCT
       61 TGGCCGTACG ATGGGTTTTG TTTCAGGTAT CTGGCACTTT TCGGGGAAAT GTGCGCGGAA
      121 CCCCTATTTG TTTATTTTTC TAAATACATT CAAATATGTA TCCGCTCATG AGACAATAAC
      181 CCTGATAAAT GCTTCAATAA TATTGAAAAA GGAAGAGTAT GAGTATTCAA CATTTCCGTG
      241 TCGCCCTTAT TCCCTTTTTT GCGGCATTTT GCCTTCCTGT TTTTGCTCAC CCAGAAACGC
      301 TGGTGAAAGT AAAAGATGCT GAAGATCAGT TGGGTGCACG AGTGGGTTAC ATCGAACTGG
      361 ATCTCAACAG CGGTAAGATC CTTGAGAGTT TTCGCCCCGA AGAACGTTTT CCAATGATGA
      421 GCACTTTTAA AGTTCTGCTA TGTGGCGCGG TATTATCCCG TATTGACGCC GGGCAAGAGC
      481 AACTCGGTCG CCGCATACAC TATTCTCAGA ATGACTTGGT TGAGTACTCA CCAGTCACAG
      541 AAAAGCATCT TACGGATGGC ATGACAGTAA GAGAATTATG CAGTGCTGCC ATAACCATGA
      601 GTGATAACAC TGCGGCCAAC TTACTTCTGA CAACGATCGG AGGACCGAAG GAGCTAACCG
      661 CTTTTTTGCA CAACATGGGG GATCATGTAA CTCGCCTTGA TCGTTGGGAA CCGGAGCTGA
      721 ATGAAGCCAT ACCAAACGAC GAGCGTGACA CCACGATGCC TGTAGCAATG GCAACAACGT
      781 TGCGCAAACT ATTAACTGGC GAACTACTTA CTCTAGCTTC CCGGCAACAA TTAATAGACT
      841 GGATGGAGGC GGATAAAGTT GCAGGACCAC TTCTGCGCTC GGCCCTTCCG GCTGGCTGGT
      901 TTATTGCTGA TAAATCTGGA GCCGGTGAGC GTGGCTCTCG CGGTATCATT GCAGCACTGG
      961 GGCCAGATGG TAAGCCCTCC CGTATCGTAG TTATCTACAC GACGGGGAGT CAGGCAACTA
     1021 TGGATGAACG AAATAGACAG ATCGCTGAGA TAGGTGCCTC ACTGATTAAG CATTGGTAAC
     1081 TGTCAGACCA AGTTTACTCA TATATACTTT AGATTGATTT AAAACTTCAT TTTTAATTTA
     1141 AAAGGATCTA GGTGAAGATC CTTGAATTGC CATTATCAAC AAGTTTGTAC AAAAAAGCAG
     1201 GCTCCGAATT GGTATCACGA GGACGATTTG AAGCCCCCTA CCCATTTACG CTGACTTGAC
     1261 GGGACGGCGG CTTTGTTGAA TAGAGCGTCA GACCCCGTAG AAAAGATCAA AGGATCTTCG
     1321 GCCGGCCGGC GCGCCGATCT GAAGATCAGC AGTTCAACCT GTTGATAGTA CGTACTAAGC
     1381 TCTCATGTTT CACGTACTAA GCTCTCATGT TTAACGTACT AAGCTCTCAT GTTTAACGAA
     1441 CTAAACCCTC ATGGCTAACG TACTAAGCTC TCATGGCTAA CGTACTAAGC TCTCATGTTT
     1501 CACGTACTAA GCTCTCATGT TTGAACAATA AAATTAATAT AAATCAGCAA CTTAAATAGC
     1561 CTCTAAGGTT TTAAGTTTTA TAAGAAAAAA AAGAATATAT AAGGCTTTTA AAGCCTTTAA
     1621 GGTTTAACGG TTGTGGACAA CAAGCCAGGG ATGTAACGCA CTGAGAAGCC CTTAGAGCCT
     1681 CTCAAAGCAA TTTTGAGTGA CACAGGAACA CTTAACGGCT GACATGGGGC GCGCCCAGCT
     1741 GTAACGCCAG CAACGCGGCC TTTTTACGGT TCCTGGCCTT TTGCTGGCCT TTTGCTCACA
     1801 TGTTCTTTCC AGCGACATAT GCCATACGCC GAACTGAACT CCACCTAATG TCTTGGAGAT
     1861 TGTCGGATAG CGCGGAATAG GATTGTGCCC TCTGAGCGGA TAACAATTTC ACACAGGAAA
     1921 CAGCTATGAC CATGACACAT GCATCCACCA TCGCAGACTT ATCATCACTG AGCCTCCACC
     1981 TAGCCTATAC AACAATAGCG TGCGTGGTTA GCACGCTAGG TGGAAGGGCT CGGAGTTGTG
     2041 GTAATCTATG TATCCTGGGG TGCTCTTCAT GCTAGCGTAA CAGGTTGGAT GATAAGTCCC
     2101 CGGTCTAGCC GACTGCGCAA AAGACATAAT CGATTCACAA AAAATAGGCA CACGAAAAAC
     2161 AAGTTAAGGG ATGCAGTTTA TGCATCCCTT AACAAGCTTA CTTATTAAAT AATTTATAGC
     2221 TATTGAAAAG AGATAAGAAT TGTTCAAAGC TAATATTGTT TAAATCGTCA ATTCCTGCAT
     2281 GTTTTAAGGA ATTGTTAAAT TGATTTTTTG TAAATATTTT CTTGTATTCT TTGTTAACCC
     2341 ATTTCATAAC GAAATAATTA TACTTTTGTT TATCTTTGTG TGATATTCTT GATTTTTTTC
     2401 TACTTAATCT GATAAGTGAG CTATTCACTT TAGGTTTAGG ATGAAAATAT TCTCTTGGAA
     2461 CCATACTTAA TATAGAAATA TCAACTTCTG CCATTAAAAG TAATGCCAAT GAGCGTTTTG
     2521 TATTTAATAA TCTTTTAGCA AACCCGTATT CCACGATTAA ATAAATCTCA TTAGCTATAC
     2581 TATCAAAAAC AATTTTGCGT ATTATATCCG TACTTATGTT ATAAGGTATA TTACCATATA
     2641 TTTTATAGGA TTGGTTTTTA GGAAATTTAA ACTGCAATAT ATCCTTGTTT AAAACTTGGA
     2701 AATTATCGTG ATCAACAAGT TTATTTTCTG TAGTTTTGCA TAATTTATGG TCTATTTCAA
     2761 TGGCAGTTAC GAAATTACAC CTCTTTACTA ATTCAAGGGT AAAATGGCCT TTTCCTGAGC
     2821 CGATTTCAAA GATATTATCA TGTTCATTTA ATCTTATGTT TGTCATAATC TTGTCGATAT
     2881 TATGCTTAGA AGTAATAAAG TTTTGACTGT GTTTTATATT TTTCTCGTTC ATTTTGGATT
     2941 AAGCAATAAT ATACTACAGT AGATGCATTG TCGAAACGCA CCTTTTAATA CCTCCTCGTA
     3001 GCATATGAGA ACTACAGGAT TACTAACTCG TATTAATATG TATATTATTA CTGCCGCATA
     3061 ACGATTACAA AATTACACAA AAAAATATAT CTAACAAACC AGCTTCACAC GGCGTGTGGC
     3121 TGCGGAACAA TAACGAACGC CTATGCCATA CGCCGACATC CTAGTACCAC CTACCCTACT
     3181 CGACGCGTCC TACGCGTGAC CCTAGACCGG GGACTTATCA TCCAACCTGT TATGAAATAT
     3241 AGAAATTTTA GTCCATTGGT TTAACGATTA TATTACCAGT ATAACGGAGT TTCGTAAGTC
     3301 TGATGTGATC ACAACCGAAC TTGTATTCTG CCCAAAAGCT CTTTAGTTAA AAGCCCCTCT
     3361 TTTTTTATTA TAATGATTTT GAAAAAGCAG GAAAAGCATG GAAAAAAAGG AATTTCGTGT
     3421 TTTGATAAAA TACTGTTTTC TGAAGGGAAA AAATACAGTG GAAGCAAAAA CTTGGCTTGA
     3481 TAATGAGTTT CCGGACTCTG CCCCAGGGAA ATCAACAATA ATTGATTGGT ATGCAAAATT
     3541 CAAGCGTGGT GAAATGAGCA CGGAGGACGG TGAACGCAGT GGACGCCCGA AAGAGGTGGT
     3601 TACCGACGAA AACATCAAAA AAATCCACAA AATGATTTTG AATGACCGTA AAATGAAGTT
     3661 GATCGAGATA GCAGAGGCCT TAAAGATATC AAAGGAACGT GTTGGTCATA TCATTCATCA
     3721 ATATTTGGAT ATGCGGAAGC TCTGTGCGAA ATGGGTGCCG CGCGAGCTCA CATTTGACCA
     3781 AAAACAACGA CGTGTTGATG ATTCTAAGCG GTGTTTGCAG CTGTTAACTC GTAATACACC
     3841 CGAGTTTTTC CGTCGATATG TGACAATGGA TGAAACATGG CTCCATCACT ACACTCCTGA
     3901 GTCCAATCGA CAGTCGGCTG AGTGGACAGC GACCGGTGAA CCGTCTCCGA AGCGTGGAAA
     3961 GACTCAAAAG TCCGCTGGCA AAGTAATGGC CTCTGTTTTT TGGGATGCGC ATGGAATAAT
     4021 TTTTATCGAT TATCTTGAGA AGGGAAAAAC CATCAACAGT GACTATTATA TGGCGTTATT
     4081 GGAGCGTTTG AAGGTCGAAA TCGCGGCAAA ACGGCCCCAC ATGAAGAAGA AAAAAGTGTT
     4141 GTTCCACCAA GACAACGCAC CGTGCCACAA GTCATTGAGA ACGATGGCAA AAATTCATGA
     4201 ATTGGGCTTC GAATTGCTTC CCCACCCGCC GTATTCTCCA GATCTGGCCC CCAGCGACTT
     4261 TTTCTTGTTC TCAGACCTCA AAAGGATGCT CGCAGGGAAA AAATTTGGCT GCAATGAAGA
     4321 GGTGATCGCC GAAACTGAGG CCTATTTTGA GGCAAAACCG AAGGAGTACT ACCAAAATGG
     4381 TATCAAAAAA TTGGAAGGTC GTTATAATCG TTGTATCGCT CTTGAAGGGA ACTATGTTGA
     4441 ATAAGCTTGG AATCTCCTTC TCGCCTCTTT CGCTGAACAC GAAAGCGAAT CCGTTCAGCA
     4501 CACACTTTAC GATATGGCGC AAAAAGTCCT CGGCTGCGTG CCGGAAGTGA AAGACATCCA
     4561 CCTCACCATG CCCAACAAGC ATTGCCTGCT CGTGGACCTG TCCCGCTTCG GTCAGGACAA
     4621 TCCCAACGAC TTTTCCGCTG CATAACCCTG CTTCGGGGTC ATTATAGCGA TTTTTTCGGT
     4681 ATATCCATCC TTTTTCGCAC GATATACAGG ATTTTGCCAA AGGGTTCGTG TAGACTTTCC
     4741 TTGGTGTATC CAACGGCGTC AGCCGGGCAG GATAGGTGAA GTAGGCCCAC CCGCGAGCGG
     4801 GTGTTCCTTC TTCACTGTCC CTTATTCGCA CCTGGCGGTG CTCAACGGGA ATCCTGCTCT
     4861 GCGAGGCTGG CCGTACTCCT CATTGAAGAG CTCGGAGACG AGACGAGACA GCCTGAGAAT
     4921 GGATGCGAGT AATGATACAA CAATAGCGTG CTGTTCGCAC GCTAAGGTCA GGCGGAATGG
     4981 CACTTCCTTA TTCCAGATGC GTGCGGATTA TGCATGACTG GCCGTCGTTT TAC
//
