# Supplementary material for: A scalable transposon mutagenesis system for non-model bacteria
Source: bioRxiv preprint, doi:10.64898/2025.12.22.696024, version 1 (2025-12-23)
Supplement: Plasmid sequences [file 696024_file12.zip › Plasmid sequences/Transposon variant libraries/Himar1-only libraries/pGLU_30/pGLU_9-pGLU_72-pGLU_87.gb]

LOCUS       pGLU_9-pGLU_72-pGLU_87  5033 bp ds-DNA     circular     19-NOV-2024
DEFINITION  .
KEYWORDS    "Name:pGLU_9-pGLU_72-pGLU_87" "Tnp Promoter:Cyanobacteria_38_13181"
            "Abr Promoter:Proteobacteria_58_13166" "Selectable
            Marker:Erythromycin" "Transposase:Himar"
FEATURES             Location/Qualifiers
     promoter        114..218
                     /label="Pamp"
                     /ApEinfo_revcolor="#faac61"
                     /ApEinfo_fwdcolor="#faac61"
     CDS             219..1079
                     /label="AmpR"
                     /ApEinfo_revcolor="#f58a5e"
                     /ApEinfo_fwdcolor="#f58a5e"
     ORI             complement(1336..1724)
                     /label="R6K ORI"
                     /ApEinfo_revcolor="#f58a5e"
                     /ApEinfo_fwdcolor="#f58a5e"
     primer_bind     1914..1930
                     /label="M13 rev"
                     /ApEinfo_revcolor="#c7b0e3"
                     /ApEinfo_fwdcolor="#c7b0e3"
     prokaryote p... complement(1987..2018)
                     /label="L2U8H11"
                     /ApEinfo_revcolor="#75c6a9"
                     /ApEinfo_fwdcolor="#75c6a9"
     miscellaneous   complement(2019..2058)
                     /label="UNSX"
                     /ApEinfo_revcolor="#9eafd2"
                     /ApEinfo_fwdcolor="#9eafd2"
     miscellaneous   2078..2107
                     /label="Himar_LE"
                     /ApEinfo_revcolor="#faac61"
                     /ApEinfo_fwdcolor="#faac61"
     miscellaneous   complement(2078..2107)
                     /label="Himar_RE"
                     /ApEinfo_revcolor="#faac61"
                     /ApEinfo_fwdcolor="#faac61"
     prokaryote t... complement(2108..2193)
                     /label="TermC"
                     /ApEinfo_revcolor="#f8d3a9"
                     /ApEinfo_fwdcolor="#f8d3a9"
     misc_feature    complement(2198..2932)
                     /label="ermC"
                     /ApEinfo_revcolor="#faac61"
                     /ApEinfo_fwdcolor="#faac61"
                     /note="codon-optimized to allow Twist synthesis"
     misc_feature    complement(2930..2933)
                     /label="downstream region"
                     /ApEinfo_revcolor="#9eafd2"
                     /ApEinfo_fwdcolor="#9eafd2"
     RS421_promot... complement(2934..3098)
                     /label=13166
                     /ApEinfo_revcolor="#f58a5e"
                     /ApEinfo_fwdcolor="#f58a5e"
     misc_feature    3099..3128
                     /label="R primer binding"
                     /ApEinfo_revcolor="#d6b295"
                     /ApEinfo_fwdcolor="#d6b295"
     promoter ID ... complement(3129..3148)
                     /label=">skpp-1917-F_sk20mer-1272"
                     /ApEinfo_revcolor="#f58a5e"
                     /ApEinfo_fwdcolor="#f58a5e"
     misc_feature    complement(3149..3152)
                     /label="downstream region"
                     /ApEinfo_revcolor="#9eafd2"
                     /ApEinfo_fwdcolor="#9eafd2"
     misc_feature    complement(3149..3152)
                     /label="upstream region"
                     /ApEinfo_revcolor="#9eafd2"
                     /ApEinfo_fwdcolor="#9eafd2"
     misc_feature    complement(3153..3172)
                     /label=">skpp-1948-F_sk20mer-1323"
                     /ApEinfo_revcolor="#f58a5e"
                     /ApEinfo_fwdcolor="#f58a5e"
     misc_feature    complement(3173..3202)
                     /label="F primer binding"
                     /ApEinfo_revcolor="#d6b295"
                     /ApEinfo_fwdcolor="#d6b295"
     miscellaneous   3203..3232
                     /label="Himar_RE"
                     /ApEinfo_revcolor="#faac61"
                     /ApEinfo_fwdcolor="#faac61"
     miscellaneous   complement(3203..3232)
                     /label="Himar_LE"
                     /ApEinfo_revcolor="#faac61"
                     /ApEinfo_fwdcolor="#faac61"
     RS421_promot... 3233..3397
                     /label=13181
                     /ApEinfo_revcolor="#f58a5e"
                     /ApEinfo_fwdcolor="#f58a5e"
     misc_feature    complement(3398..3401)
                     /label="upstream region"
                     /ApEinfo_revcolor="#9eafd2"
                     /ApEinfo_fwdcolor="#9eafd2"
     CDS             3398..4444
                     /label="Himar_Tnp"
                     /ApEinfo_revcolor="#f58a5e"
                     /ApEinfo_fwdcolor="#f58a5e"
     prokaryote t... 4449..4629
                     /label="TAmarelleT9"
                     /ApEinfo_revcolor="#f58a5e"
                     /ApEinfo_fwdcolor="#f58a5e"
     miscellaneous   4630..4875
                     /label="oriT"
                     /ApEinfo_revcolor="#84b0dc"
                     /ApEinfo_fwdcolor="#84b0dc"
     miscellaneous   complement(4895..4934)
                     /label="UNS1"
                     /ApEinfo_revcolor="#9eafd2"
                     /ApEinfo_fwdcolor="#9eafd2"
     prokaryote t... complement(4935..4964)
                     /label="L2U5H11"
                     /ApEinfo_revcolor="#f8d3a9"
                     /ApEinfo_fwdcolor="#f8d3a9"
     primer_bind     complement(5017..5033)
                     /label="M13 fwd"
                     /ApEinfo_revcolor="#d59687"
                     /ApEinfo_fwdcolor="#d59687"
ORIGIN
        1 AACGTCGTGA CTGGGAAAAC CCTGGCGCTT GTGGTGGATC ACAGTTATTG GAGACTTCCT
       61 TGGCCGTACG ATGGGTTTTG TTTCAGGTAT CTGGCACTTT TCGGGGAAAT GTGCGCGGAA
      121 CCCCTATTTG TTTATTTTTC TAAATACATT CAAATATGTA TCCGCTCATG AGACAATAAC
      181 CCTGATAAAT GCTTCAATAA TATTGAAAAA GGAAGAGTAT GAGTATTCAA CATTTCCGTG
      241 TCGCCCTTAT TCCCTTTTTT GCGGCATTTT GCCTTCCTGT TTTTGCTCAC CCAGAAACGC
      301 TGGTGAAAGT AAAAGATGCT GAAGATCAGT TGGGTGCACG AGTGGGTTAC ATCGAACTGG
      361 ATCTCAACAG CGGTAAGATC CTTGAGAGTT TTCGCCCCGA AGAACGTTTT CCAATGATGA
      421 GCACTTTTAA AGTTCTGCTA TGTGGCGCGG TATTATCCCG TATTGACGCC GGGCAAGAGC
      481 AACTCGGTCG CCGCATACAC TATTCTCAGA ATGACTTGGT TGAGTACTCA CCAGTCACAG
      541 AAAAGCATCT TACGGATGGC ATGACAGTAA GAGAATTATG CAGTGCTGCC ATAACCATGA
      601 GTGATAACAC TGCGGCCAAC TTACTTCTGA CAACGATCGG AGGACCGAAG GAGCTAACCG
      661 CTTTTTTGCA CAACATGGGG GATCATGTAA CTCGCCTTGA TCGTTGGGAA CCGGAGCTGA
      721 ATGAAGCCAT ACCAAACGAC GAGCGTGACA CCACGATGCC TGTAGCAATG GCAACAACGT
      781 TGCGCAAACT ATTAACTGGC GAACTACTTA CTCTAGCTTC CCGGCAACAA TTAATAGACT
      841 GGATGGAGGC GGATAAAGTT GCAGGACCAC TTCTGCGCTC GGCCCTTCCG GCTGGCTGGT
      901 TTATTGCTGA TAAATCTGGA GCCGGTGAGC GTGGCTCTCG CGGTATCATT GCAGCACTGG
      961 GGCCAGATGG TAAGCCCTCC CGTATCGTAG TTATCTACAC GACGGGGAGT CAGGCAACTA
     1021 TGGATGAACG AAATAGACAG ATCGCTGAGA TAGGTGCCTC ACTGATTAAG CATTGGTAAC
     1081 TGTCAGACCA AGTTTACTCA TATATACTTT AGATTGATTT AAAACTTCAT TTTTAATTTA
     1141 AAAGGATCTA GGTGAAGATC CTTGAATTGC CATTATCAAC AAGTTTGTAC AAAAAAGCAG
     1201 GCTCCGAATT GGTATCACGA GGACGATTTG AAGCCCCCTA CCCATTTACG CTGACTTGAC
     1261 GGGACGGCGG CTTTGTTGAA TAGAGCGTCA GACCCCGTAG AAAAGATCAA AGGATCTTCG
     1321 GCCGGCCGGC GCGCCGATCT GAAGATCAGC AGTTCAACCT GTTGATAGTA CGTACTAAGC
     1381 TCTCATGTTT CACGTACTAA GCTCTCATGT TTAACGTACT AAGCTCTCAT GTTTAACGAA
     1441 CTAAACCCTC ATGGCTAACG TACTAAGCTC TCATGGCTAA CGTACTAAGC TCTCATGTTT
     1501 CACGTACTAA GCTCTCATGT TTGAACAATA AAATTAATAT AAATCAGCAA CTTAAATAGC
     1561 CTCTAAGGTT TTAAGTTTTA TAAGAAAAAA AAGAATATAT AAGGCTTTTA AAGCCTTTAA
     1621 GGTTTAACGG TTGTGGACAA CAAGCCAGGG ATGTAACGCA CTGAGAAGCC CTTAGAGCCT
     1681 CTCAAAGCAA TTTTGAGTGA CACAGGAACA CTTAACGGCT GACATGGGGC GCGCCCAGCT
     1741 GTAACGCCAG CAACGCGGCC TTTTTACGGT TCCTGGCCTT TTGCTGGCCT TTTGCTCACA
     1801 TGTTCTTTCC AGCGACATAT GCCATACGCC GAACTGAACT CCACCTAATG TCTTGGAGAT
     1861 TGTCGGATAG CGCGGAATAG GATTGTGCCC TCTGAGCGGA TAACAATTTC ACACAGGAAA
     1921 CAGCTATGAC CATGACACAT GCATCCACCA TCGCAGACTT ATCATCACTG AGCCTCCACC
     1981 TAGCCTATAC AACAATAGCG TGCGTGGTTA GCACGCTAGG TGGAAGGGCT CGGAGTTGTG
     2041 GTAATCTATG TATCCTGGGG TGCTCTTCAT GCTAGCGTAA CAGGTTGGAT GATAAGTCCC
     2101 CGGTCTAGCC GACTGCGCAA AAGACATAAT CGATTCACAA AAAATAGGCA CACGAAAAAC
     2161 AAGTTAAGGG ATGCAGTTTA TGCATCCCTT AACAAGCTTA CTTATTAAAT AATTTATAGC
     2221 TATTGAAAAG AGATAAGAAT TGTTCAAAGC TAATATTGTT TAAATCGTCA ATTCCTGCAT
     2281 GTTTTAAGGA ATTGTTAAAT TGATTTTTTG TAAATATTTT CTTGTATTCT TTGTTAACCC
     2341 ATTTCATAAC GAAATAATTA TACTTTTGTT TATCTTTGTG TGATATTCTT GATTTTTTTC
     2401 TACTTAATCT GATAAGTGAG CTATTCACTT TAGGTTTAGG ATGAAAATAT TCTCTTGGAA
     2461 CCATACTTAA TATAGAAATA TCAACTTCTG CCATTAAAAG TAATGCCAAT GAGCGTTTTG
     2521 TATTTAATAA TCTTTTAGCA AACCCGTATT CCACGATTAA ATAAATCTCA TTAGCTATAC
     2581 TATCAAAAAC AATTTTGCGT ATTATATCCG TACTTATGTT ATAAGGTATA TTACCATATA
     2641 TTTTATAGGA TTGGTTTTTA GGAAATTTAA ACTGCAATAT ATCCTTGTTT AAAACTTGGA
     2701 AATTATCGTG ATCAACAAGT TTATTTTCTG TAGTTTTGCA TAATTTATGG TCTATTTCAA
     2761 TGGCAGTTAC GAAATTACAC CTCTTTACTA ATTCAAGGGT AAAATGGCCT TTTCCTGAGC
     2821 CGATTTCAAA GATATTATCA TGTTCATTTA ATCTTATGTT TGTCATAATC TTGTCGATAT
     2881 TATGCTTAGA AGTAATAAAG TTTTGACTGT GTTTTATATT TTTCTCGTTC ATTGGAAAGA
     2941 CATCCGCTCA AATGAGGAAC ATTCGGCGGC GGTCTGCCTG CGGCACGGGG GGTCGGCTCG
     3001 ACAGACGCCG CAACAACAAG GAAAAGCGTT GTTGCGGCTT ACTTGTCCGA CGACTTTTGA
     3061 GCTCCCATGC TACGGCTCCA TGCACATCTT GAGGCGAACC AGCTTCACAC GGCGTGTGGC
     3121 TGCGGAACAG CAGAATGTAG TTCGCAGCTA CGTGTAAAAC CGATGTGGTG CCACCCTACT
     3181 CGACGCGTCC TACGCGTGAC CCTAGACCGG GGACTTATCA TCCAACCTGT TAAAGCCCAA
     3241 TCCTTGTAAC AATTTGAAAA CAGAATGCGA CAGATACATA CGGATATACC CTTATGCTGT
     3301 TTGACTTTCC TAATTTTGAA TTTTGTTGGC GCAGCCTTGC CGTAGGCTAT TTTGAATTTT
     3361 GAATTGGTAT TAGTACCCAA TCCCCAGTAC CCAATTTATG GAAAAAAAGG AATTTCGTGT
     3421 TTTGATAAAA TACTGTTTTC TGAAGGGAAA AAATACAGTG GAAGCAAAAA CTTGGCTTGA
     3481 TAATGAGTTT CCGGACTCTG CCCCAGGGAA ATCAACAATA ATTGATTGGT ATGCAAAATT
     3541 CAAGCGTGGT GAAATGAGCA CGGAGGACGG TGAACGCAGT GGACGCCCGA AAGAGGTGGT
     3601 TACCGACGAA AACATCAAAA AAATCCACAA AATGATTTTG AATGACCGTA AAATGAAGTT
     3661 GATCGAGATA GCAGAGGCCT TAAAGATATC AAAGGAACGT GTTGGTCATA TCATTCATCA
     3721 ATATTTGGAT ATGCGGAAGC TCTGTGCGAA ATGGGTGCCG CGCGAGCTCA CATTTGACCA
     3781 AAAACAACGA CGTGTTGATG ATTCTAAGCG GTGTTTGCAG CTGTTAACTC GTAATACACC
     3841 CGAGTTTTTC CGTCGATATG TGACAATGGA TGAAACATGG CTCCATCACT ACACTCCTGA
     3901 GTCCAATCGA CAGTCGGCTG AGTGGACAGC GACCGGTGAA CCGTCTCCGA AGCGTGGAAA
     3961 GACTCAAAAG TCCGCTGGCA AAGTAATGGC CTCTGTTTTT TGGGATGCGC ATGGAATAAT
     4021 TTTTATCGAT TATCTTGAGA AGGGAAAAAC CATCAACAGT GACTATTATA TGGCGTTATT
     4081 GGAGCGTTTG AAGGTCGAAA TCGCGGCAAA ACGGCCCCAC ATGAAGAAGA AAAAAGTGTT
     4141 GTTCCACCAA GACAACGCAC CGTGCCACAA GTCATTGAGA ACGATGGCAA AAATTCATGA
     4201 ATTGGGCTTC GAATTGCTTC CCCACCCGCC GTATTCTCCA GATCTGGCCC CCAGCGACTT
     4261 TTTCTTGTTC TCAGACCTCA AAAGGATGCT CGCAGGGAAA AAATTTGGCT GCAATGAAGA
     4321 GGTGATCGCC GAAACTGAGG CCTATTTTGA GGCAAAACCG AAGGAGTACT ACCAAAATGG
     4381 TATCAAAAAA TTGGAAGGTC GTTATAATCG TTGTATCGCT CTTGAAGGGA ACTATGTTGA
     4441 ATAAGCTTGG AATCTCCTTC TCGCCTCTTT CGCTGAACAC GAAAGCGAAT CCGTTCAGCA
     4501 CACACTTTAC GATATGGCGC AAAAAGTCCT CGGCTGCGTG CCGGAAGTGA AAGACATCCA
     4561 CCTCACCATG CCCAACAAGC ATTGCCTGCT CGTGGACCTG TCCCGCTTCG GTCAGGACAA
     4621 TCCCAACGAC TTTTCCGCTG CATAACCCTG CTTCGGGGTC ATTATAGCGA TTTTTTCGGT
     4681 ATATCCATCC TTTTTCGCAC GATATACAGG ATTTTGCCAA AGGGTTCGTG TAGACTTTCC
     4741 TTGGTGTATC CAACGGCGTC AGCCGGGCAG GATAGGTGAA GTAGGCCCAC CCGCGAGCGG
     4801 GTGTTCCTTC TTCACTGTCC CTTATTCGCA CCTGGCGGTG CTCAACGGGA ATCCTGCTCT
     4861 GCGAGGCTGG CCGTACTCCT CATTGAAGAG CTCGGAGACG AGACGAGACA GCCTGAGAAT
     4921 GGATGCGAGT AATGATACAA CAATAGCGTG CTGTTCGCAC GCTAAGGTCA GGCGGAATGG
     4981 CACTTCCTTA TTCCAGATGC GTGCGGATTA TGCATGACTG GCCGTCGTTT TAC
//
