# Supplementary material for: A scalable transposon mutagenesis system for non-model bacteria
Source: bioRxiv preprint, doi:10.64898/2025.12.22.696024, version 1 (2025-12-23)
Supplement: Plasmid sequences [file 696024_file12.zip › Plasmid sequences/Transposon variant libraries/Himar1-only libraries/pGLU_30/pGLU_9-pGLU_79-pGLU_101.gb]

LOCUS       pGLU_9-pGLU_79-pGLU_101 5033 bp ds-DNA     circular     19-NOV-2024
DEFINITION  .
KEYWORDS    "Name:pGLU_9-pGLU_79-pGLU_101" "Tnp Promoter:Firmicutes_32_14434"
            "Abr Promoter:Chloroflexi_58_14067" "Selectable
            Marker:Erythromycin" "Transposase:Himar"
FEATURES             Location/Qualifiers
     promoter        114..218
                     /label="Pamp"
                     /ApEinfo_revcolor="#faac61"
                     /ApEinfo_fwdcolor="#faac61"
     CDS             219..1079
                     /label="AmpR"
                     /ApEinfo_revcolor="#f58a5e"
                     /ApEinfo_fwdcolor="#f58a5e"
     ORI             complement(1336..1724)
                     /label="R6K ORI"
                     /ApEinfo_revcolor="#f58a5e"
                     /ApEinfo_fwdcolor="#f58a5e"
     primer_bind     1914..1930
                     /label="M13 rev"
                     /ApEinfo_revcolor="#c7b0e3"
                     /ApEinfo_fwdcolor="#c7b0e3"
     prokaryote p... complement(1987..2018)
                     /label="L2U8H11"
                     /ApEinfo_revcolor="#75c6a9"
                     /ApEinfo_fwdcolor="#75c6a9"
     miscellaneous   complement(2019..2058)
                     /label="UNSX"
                     /ApEinfo_revcolor="#9eafd2"
                     /ApEinfo_fwdcolor="#9eafd2"
     miscellaneous   2078..2107
                     /label="Himar_LE"
                     /ApEinfo_revcolor="#faac61"
                     /ApEinfo_fwdcolor="#faac61"
     miscellaneous   complement(2078..2107)
                     /label="Himar_RE"
                     /ApEinfo_revcolor="#faac61"
                     /ApEinfo_fwdcolor="#faac61"
     prokaryote t... complement(2108..2193)
                     /label="TermC"
                     /ApEinfo_revcolor="#f8d3a9"
                     /ApEinfo_fwdcolor="#f8d3a9"
     misc_feature    complement(2198..2932)
                     /label="ermC"
                     /ApEinfo_revcolor="#faac61"
                     /ApEinfo_fwdcolor="#faac61"
                     /note="codon-optimized to allow Twist synthesis"
     misc_feature    complement(2930..2933)
                     /label="downstream region"
                     /ApEinfo_revcolor="#9eafd2"
                     /ApEinfo_fwdcolor="#9eafd2"
     RS421_promot... complement(2934..3098)
                     /label=14067
                     /ApEinfo_revcolor="#f58a5e"
                     /ApEinfo_fwdcolor="#f58a5e"
     misc_feature    3099..3128
                     /label="R primer binding"
                     /ApEinfo_revcolor="#d6b295"
                     /ApEinfo_fwdcolor="#d6b295"
     promoter ID ... complement(3129..3148)
                     /label=">skpp-1924-F_sk20mer-4545"
                     /ApEinfo_revcolor="#f58a5e"
                     /ApEinfo_fwdcolor="#f58a5e"
     misc_feature    complement(3149..3152)
                     /label="upstream region"
                     /ApEinfo_revcolor="#9eafd2"
                     /ApEinfo_fwdcolor="#9eafd2"
     misc_feature    complement(3149..3152)
                     /label="downstream region"
                     /ApEinfo_revcolor="#9eafd2"
                     /ApEinfo_fwdcolor="#9eafd2"
     promoter ID ... complement(3153..3172)
                     /label=">skpp-1946-F_sk20mer-3057"
                     /ApEinfo_revcolor="#f58a5e"
                     /ApEinfo_fwdcolor="#f58a5e"
     misc_feature    complement(3173..3202)
                     /label="F primer binding"
                     /ApEinfo_revcolor="#d6b295"
                     /ApEinfo_fwdcolor="#d6b295"
     miscellaneous   3203..3232
                     /label="Himar_RE"
                     /ApEinfo_revcolor="#faac61"
                     /ApEinfo_fwdcolor="#faac61"
     miscellaneous   complement(3203..3232)
                     /label="Himar_LE"
                     /ApEinfo_revcolor="#faac61"
                     /ApEinfo_fwdcolor="#faac61"
     RS421_promot... 3233..3397
                     /label=14434
                     /ApEinfo_revcolor="#f58a5e"
                     /ApEinfo_fwdcolor="#f58a5e"
     misc_feature    complement(3398..3401)
                     /label="upstream region"
                     /ApEinfo_revcolor="#9eafd2"
                     /ApEinfo_fwdcolor="#9eafd2"
     CDS             3398..4444
                     /label="Himar_Tnp"
                     /ApEinfo_revcolor="#f58a5e"
                     /ApEinfo_fwdcolor="#f58a5e"
     prokaryote t... 4449..4629
                     /label="TAmarelleT9"
                     /ApEinfo_revcolor="#f58a5e"
                     /ApEinfo_fwdcolor="#f58a5e"
     miscellaneous   4630..4875
                     /label="oriT"
                     /ApEinfo_revcolor="#84b0dc"
                     /ApEinfo_fwdcolor="#84b0dc"
     miscellaneous   complement(4895..4934)
                     /label="UNS1"
                     /ApEinfo_revcolor="#9eafd2"
                     /ApEinfo_fwdcolor="#9eafd2"
     prokaryote t... complement(4935..4964)
                     /label="L2U5H11"
                     /ApEinfo_revcolor="#f8d3a9"
                     /ApEinfo_fwdcolor="#f8d3a9"
     primer_bind     complement(5017..5033)
                     /label="M13 fwd"
                     /ApEinfo_revcolor="#d59687"
                     /ApEinfo_fwdcolor="#d59687"
ORIGIN
        1 AACGTCGTGA CTGGGAAAAC CCTGGCGCTT GTGGTGGATC ACAGTTATTG GAGACTTCCT
       61 TGGCCGTACG ATGGGTTTTG TTTCAGGTAT CTGGCACTTT TCGGGGAAAT GTGCGCGGAA
      121 CCCCTATTTG TTTATTTTTC TAAATACATT CAAATATGTA TCCGCTCATG AGACAATAAC
      181 CCTGATAAAT GCTTCAATAA TATTGAAAAA GGAAGAGTAT GAGTATTCAA CATTTCCGTG
      241 TCGCCCTTAT TCCCTTTTTT GCGGCATTTT GCCTTCCTGT TTTTGCTCAC CCAGAAACGC
      301 TGGTGAAAGT AAAAGATGCT GAAGATCAGT TGGGTGCACG AGTGGGTTAC ATCGAACTGG
      361 ATCTCAACAG CGGTAAGATC CTTGAGAGTT TTCGCCCCGA AGAACGTTTT CCAATGATGA
      421 GCACTTTTAA AGTTCTGCTA TGTGGCGCGG TATTATCCCG TATTGACGCC GGGCAAGAGC
      481 AACTCGGTCG CCGCATACAC TATTCTCAGA ATGACTTGGT TGAGTACTCA CCAGTCACAG
      541 AAAAGCATCT TACGGATGGC ATGACAGTAA GAGAATTATG CAGTGCTGCC ATAACCATGA
      601 GTGATAACAC TGCGGCCAAC TTACTTCTGA CAACGATCGG AGGACCGAAG GAGCTAACCG
      661 CTTTTTTGCA CAACATGGGG GATCATGTAA CTCGCCTTGA TCGTTGGGAA CCGGAGCTGA
      721 ATGAAGCCAT ACCAAACGAC GAGCGTGACA CCACGATGCC TGTAGCAATG GCAACAACGT
      781 TGCGCAAACT ATTAACTGGC GAACTACTTA CTCTAGCTTC CCGGCAACAA TTAATAGACT
      841 GGATGGAGGC GGATAAAGTT GCAGGACCAC TTCTGCGCTC GGCCCTTCCG GCTGGCTGGT
      901 TTATTGCTGA TAAATCTGGA GCCGGTGAGC GTGGCTCTCG CGGTATCATT GCAGCACTGG
      961 GGCCAGATGG TAAGCCCTCC CGTATCGTAG TTATCTACAC GACGGGGAGT CAGGCAACTA
     1021 TGGATGAACG AAATAGACAG ATCGCTGAGA TAGGTGCCTC ACTGATTAAG CATTGGTAAC
     1081 TGTCAGACCA AGTTTACTCA TATATACTTT AGATTGATTT AAAACTTCAT TTTTAATTTA
     1141 AAAGGATCTA GGTGAAGATC CTTGAATTGC CATTATCAAC AAGTTTGTAC AAAAAAGCAG
     1201 GCTCCGAATT GGTATCACGA GGACGATTTG AAGCCCCCTA CCCATTTACG CTGACTTGAC
     1261 GGGACGGCGG CTTTGTTGAA TAGAGCGTCA GACCCCGTAG AAAAGATCAA AGGATCTTCG
     1321 GCCGGCCGGC GCGCCGATCT GAAGATCAGC AGTTCAACCT GTTGATAGTA CGTACTAAGC
     1381 TCTCATGTTT CACGTACTAA GCTCTCATGT TTAACGTACT AAGCTCTCAT GTTTAACGAA
     1441 CTAAACCCTC ATGGCTAACG TACTAAGCTC TCATGGCTAA CGTACTAAGC TCTCATGTTT
     1501 CACGTACTAA GCTCTCATGT TTGAACAATA AAATTAATAT AAATCAGCAA CTTAAATAGC
     1561 CTCTAAGGTT TTAAGTTTTA TAAGAAAAAA AAGAATATAT AAGGCTTTTA AAGCCTTTAA
     1621 GGTTTAACGG TTGTGGACAA CAAGCCAGGG ATGTAACGCA CTGAGAAGCC CTTAGAGCCT
     1681 CTCAAAGCAA TTTTGAGTGA CACAGGAACA CTTAACGGCT GACATGGGGC GCGCCCAGCT
     1741 GTAACGCCAG CAACGCGGCC TTTTTACGGT TCCTGGCCTT TTGCTGGCCT TTTGCTCACA
     1801 TGTTCTTTCC AGCGACATAT GCCATACGCC GAACTGAACT CCACCTAATG TCTTGGAGAT
     1861 TGTCGGATAG CGCGGAATAG GATTGTGCCC TCTGAGCGGA TAACAATTTC ACACAGGAAA
     1921 CAGCTATGAC CATGACACAT GCATCCACCA TCGCAGACTT ATCATCACTG AGCCTCCACC
     1981 TAGCCTATAC AACAATAGCG TGCGTGGTTA GCACGCTAGG TGGAAGGGCT CGGAGTTGTG
     2041 GTAATCTATG TATCCTGGGG TGCTCTTCAT GCTAGCGTAA CAGGTTGGAT GATAAGTCCC
     2101 CGGTCTAGCC GACTGCGCAA AAGACATAAT CGATTCACAA AAAATAGGCA CACGAAAAAC
     2161 AAGTTAAGGG ATGCAGTTTA TGCATCCCTT AACAAGCTTA CTTATTAAAT AATTTATAGC
     2221 TATTGAAAAG AGATAAGAAT TGTTCAAAGC TAATATTGTT TAAATCGTCA ATTCCTGCAT
     2281 GTTTTAAGGA ATTGTTAAAT TGATTTTTTG TAAATATTTT CTTGTATTCT TTGTTAACCC
     2341 ATTTCATAAC GAAATAATTA TACTTTTGTT TATCTTTGTG TGATATTCTT GATTTTTTTC
     2401 TACTTAATCT GATAAGTGAG CTATTCACTT TAGGTTTAGG ATGAAAATAT TCTCTTGGAA
     2461 CCATACTTAA TATAGAAATA TCAACTTCTG CCATTAAAAG TAATGCCAAT GAGCGTTTTG
     2521 TATTTAATAA TCTTTTAGCA AACCCGTATT CCACGATTAA ATAAATCTCA TTAGCTATAC
     2581 TATCAAAAAC AATTTTGCGT ATTATATCCG TACTTATGTT ATAAGGTATA TTACCATATA
     2641 TTTTATAGGA TTGGTTTTTA GGAAATTTAA ACTGCAATAT ATCCTTGTTT AAAACTTGGA
     2701 AATTATCGTG ATCAACAAGT TTATTTTCTG TAGTTTTGCA TAATTTATGG TCTATTTCAA
     2761 TGGCAGTTAC GAAATTACAC CTCTTTACTA ATTCAAGGGT AAAATGGCCT TTTCCTGAGC
     2821 CGATTTCAAA GATATTATCA TGTTCATTTA ATCTTATGTT TGTCATAATC TTGTCGATAT
     2881 TATGCTTAGA AGTAATAAAG TTTTGACTGT GTTTTATATT TTTCTCGTTC ATTGTACATT
     2941 CCTTTATGTA GAACACAGAG CATCTGAGGC TTTACGTTCC CTCACCCCCG ACCCCTCGCC
     3001 CACTGCGGCG GGCGAGGGGA GTTCAAACCT TCATGGTGGT ATGGCGGGAG AGGGGGTAGC
     3061 TTACAAGGGT AGGTTTTAAG CTCCCTCACC CCCGACCCCC AGCTTCACAC GGCGTGTGGC
     3121 TGCGGAACGT CAGCAGGCCT TGTTACAGTA CGCCACTCCC TTGTCCTCTG ATACCCTACT
     3181 CGACGCGTCC TACGCGTGAC CCTAGACCGG GGACTTATCA TCCAACCTGT TAGAACATCA
     3241 AGAGAGAACC AGTCGGTTCT CTCTTTTATG TATAGAAGAA TGAGGTTAAG GAGAGGTCAC
     3301 AAACTAAACA ACTCTTAAAA AGCTGACCTT TACTAATAAT CGCCTTTGTT TTATAATGAA
     3361 AACATTAACG AAATAATTTA TTAAGGAGAG AATACTAATG GAAAAAAAGG AATTTCGTGT
     3421 TTTGATAAAA TACTGTTTTC TGAAGGGAAA AAATACAGTG GAAGCAAAAA CTTGGCTTGA
     3481 TAATGAGTTT CCGGACTCTG CCCCAGGGAA ATCAACAATA ATTGATTGGT ATGCAAAATT
     3541 CAAGCGTGGT GAAATGAGCA CGGAGGACGG TGAACGCAGT GGACGCCCGA AAGAGGTGGT
     3601 TACCGACGAA AACATCAAAA AAATCCACAA AATGATTTTG AATGACCGTA AAATGAAGTT
     3661 GATCGAGATA GCAGAGGCCT TAAAGATATC AAAGGAACGT GTTGGTCATA TCATTCATCA
     3721 ATATTTGGAT ATGCGGAAGC TCTGTGCGAA ATGGGTGCCG CGCGAGCTCA CATTTGACCA
     3781 AAAACAACGA CGTGTTGATG ATTCTAAGCG GTGTTTGCAG CTGTTAACTC GTAATACACC
     3841 CGAGTTTTTC CGTCGATATG TGACAATGGA TGAAACATGG CTCCATCACT ACACTCCTGA
     3901 GTCCAATCGA CAGTCGGCTG AGTGGACAGC GACCGGTGAA CCGTCTCCGA AGCGTGGAAA
     3961 GACTCAAAAG TCCGCTGGCA AAGTAATGGC CTCTGTTTTT TGGGATGCGC ATGGAATAAT
     4021 TTTTATCGAT TATCTTGAGA AGGGAAAAAC CATCAACAGT GACTATTATA TGGCGTTATT
     4081 GGAGCGTTTG AAGGTCGAAA TCGCGGCAAA ACGGCCCCAC ATGAAGAAGA AAAAAGTGTT
     4141 GTTCCACCAA GACAACGCAC CGTGCCACAA GTCATTGAGA ACGATGGCAA AAATTCATGA
     4201 ATTGGGCTTC GAATTGCTTC CCCACCCGCC GTATTCTCCA GATCTGGCCC CCAGCGACTT
     4261 TTTCTTGTTC TCAGACCTCA AAAGGATGCT CGCAGGGAAA AAATTTGGCT GCAATGAAGA
     4321 GGTGATCGCC GAAACTGAGG CCTATTTTGA GGCAAAACCG AAGGAGTACT ACCAAAATGG
     4381 TATCAAAAAA TTGGAAGGTC GTTATAATCG TTGTATCGCT CTTGAAGGGA ACTATGTTGA
     4441 ATAAGCTTGG AATCTCCTTC TCGCCTCTTT CGCTGAACAC GAAAGCGAAT CCGTTCAGCA
     4501 CACACTTTAC GATATGGCGC AAAAAGTCCT CGGCTGCGTG CCGGAAGTGA AAGACATCCA
     4561 CCTCACCATG CCCAACAAGC ATTGCCTGCT CGTGGACCTG TCCCGCTTCG GTCAGGACAA
     4621 TCCCAACGAC TTTTCCGCTG CATAACCCTG CTTCGGGGTC ATTATAGCGA TTTTTTCGGT
     4681 ATATCCATCC TTTTTCGCAC GATATACAGG ATTTTGCCAA AGGGTTCGTG TAGACTTTCC
     4741 TTGGTGTATC CAACGGCGTC AGCCGGGCAG GATAGGTGAA GTAGGCCCAC CCGCGAGCGG
     4801 GTGTTCCTTC TTCACTGTCC CTTATTCGCA CCTGGCGGTG CTCAACGGGA ATCCTGCTCT
     4861 GCGAGGCTGG CCGTACTCCT CATTGAAGAG CTCGGAGACG AGACGAGACA GCCTGAGAAT
     4921 GGATGCGAGT AATGATACAA CAATAGCGTG CTGTTCGCAC GCTAAGGTCA GGCGGAATGG
     4981 CACTTCCTTA TTCCAGATGC GTGCGGATTA TGCATGACTG GCCGTCGTTT TAC
//
