# Supplementary material for: A scalable transposon mutagenesis system for non-model bacteria
Source: bioRxiv preprint, doi:10.64898/2025.12.22.696024, version 1 (2025-12-23)
Supplement: Plasmid sequences [file 696024_file12.zip › Plasmid sequences/Transposon variant libraries/Himar1-only libraries/pGLU_30/pGLU_9-pGLU_82-pGLU_99.gb]

LOCUS       pGLU_9-pGLU_82-pGLU_99  5033 bp ds-DNA     circular     19-NOV-2024
DEFINITION  .
KEYWORDS    "Name:pGLU_9-pGLU_82-pGLU_99" "Tnp Promoter:Firmicutes_52_13401"
            "Abr Promoter:Proteobacteria_70_13550" "Selectable
            Marker:Erythromycin" "Transposase:Himar"
FEATURES             Location/Qualifiers
     promoter        114..218
                     /label="Pamp"
                     /ApEinfo_revcolor="#faac61"
                     /ApEinfo_fwdcolor="#faac61"
     CDS             219..1079
                     /label="AmpR"
                     /ApEinfo_revcolor="#f58a5e"
                     /ApEinfo_fwdcolor="#f58a5e"
     ORI             complement(1336..1724)
                     /label="R6K ORI"
                     /ApEinfo_revcolor="#f58a5e"
                     /ApEinfo_fwdcolor="#f58a5e"
     primer_bind     1914..1930
                     /label="M13 rev"
                     /ApEinfo_revcolor="#c7b0e3"
                     /ApEinfo_fwdcolor="#c7b0e3"
     prokaryote p... complement(1987..2018)
                     /label="L2U8H11"
                     /ApEinfo_revcolor="#75c6a9"
                     /ApEinfo_fwdcolor="#75c6a9"
     miscellaneous   complement(2019..2058)
                     /label="UNSX"
                     /ApEinfo_revcolor="#9eafd2"
                     /ApEinfo_fwdcolor="#9eafd2"
     miscellaneous   2078..2107
                     /label="Himar_LE"
                     /ApEinfo_revcolor="#faac61"
                     /ApEinfo_fwdcolor="#faac61"
     miscellaneous   complement(2078..2107)
                     /label="Himar_RE"
                     /ApEinfo_revcolor="#faac61"
                     /ApEinfo_fwdcolor="#faac61"
     prokaryote t... complement(2108..2193)
                     /label="TermC"
                     /ApEinfo_revcolor="#f8d3a9"
                     /ApEinfo_fwdcolor="#f8d3a9"
     misc_feature    complement(2198..2932)
                     /label="ermC"
                     /ApEinfo_revcolor="#faac61"
                     /ApEinfo_fwdcolor="#faac61"
                     /note="codon-optimized to allow Twist synthesis"
     misc_feature    complement(2930..2933)
                     /label="downstream region"
                     /ApEinfo_revcolor="#9eafd2"
                     /ApEinfo_fwdcolor="#9eafd2"
     misc_feature    3099..3128
                     /label="R primer binding"
                     /ApEinfo_revcolor="#d6b295"
                     /ApEinfo_fwdcolor="#d6b295"
     promoter ID ... complement(3129..3148)
                     /label=">skpp-1927-F_sk20mer-7128"
                     /ApEinfo_revcolor="#f58a5e"
                     /ApEinfo_fwdcolor="#f58a5e"
     misc_feature    complement(3149..3152)
                     /label="downstream region"
                     /ApEinfo_revcolor="#9eafd2"
                     /ApEinfo_fwdcolor="#9eafd2"
     misc_feature    complement(3149..3152)
                     /label="upstream region"
                     /ApEinfo_revcolor="#9eafd2"
                     /ApEinfo_fwdcolor="#9eafd2"
     promoter ID ... complement(3153..3172)
                     /label=">skpp-1944-F_sk20mer-3630"
                     /ApEinfo_revcolor="#f58a5e"
                     /ApEinfo_fwdcolor="#f58a5e"
     misc_feature    complement(3173..3202)
                     /label="F primer binding"
                     /ApEinfo_revcolor="#d6b295"
                     /ApEinfo_fwdcolor="#d6b295"
     miscellaneous   3203..3232
                     /label="Himar_RE"
                     /ApEinfo_revcolor="#faac61"
                     /ApEinfo_fwdcolor="#faac61"
     miscellaneous   complement(3203..3232)
                     /label="Himar_LE"
                     /ApEinfo_revcolor="#faac61"
                     /ApEinfo_fwdcolor="#faac61"
     RS421_promot... 3233..3397
                     /label=13401
                     /ApEinfo_revcolor="#f58a5e"
                     /ApEinfo_fwdcolor="#f58a5e"
     misc_feature    complement(3398..3401)
                     /label="upstream region"
                     /ApEinfo_revcolor="#9eafd2"
                     /ApEinfo_fwdcolor="#9eafd2"
     CDS             3398..4444
                     /label="Himar_Tnp"
                     /ApEinfo_revcolor="#f58a5e"
                     /ApEinfo_fwdcolor="#f58a5e"
     prokaryote t... 4449..4629
                     /label="TAmarelleT9"
                     /ApEinfo_revcolor="#f58a5e"
                     /ApEinfo_fwdcolor="#f58a5e"
     miscellaneous   4630..4875
                     /label="oriT"
                     /ApEinfo_revcolor="#84b0dc"
                     /ApEinfo_fwdcolor="#84b0dc"
     miscellaneous   complement(4895..4934)
                     /label="UNS1"
                     /ApEinfo_revcolor="#9eafd2"
                     /ApEinfo_fwdcolor="#9eafd2"
     prokaryote t... complement(4935..4964)
                     /label="L2U5H11"
                     /ApEinfo_revcolor="#f8d3a9"
                     /ApEinfo_fwdcolor="#f8d3a9"
     primer_bind     complement(5017..5033)
                     /label="M13 fwd"
                     /ApEinfo_revcolor="#d59687"
                     /ApEinfo_fwdcolor="#d59687"
ORIGIN
        1 AACGTCGTGA CTGGGAAAAC CCTGGCGCTT GTGGTGGATC ACAGTTATTG GAGACTTCCT
       61 TGGCCGTACG ATGGGTTTTG TTTCAGGTAT CTGGCACTTT TCGGGGAAAT GTGCGCGGAA
      121 CCCCTATTTG TTTATTTTTC TAAATACATT CAAATATGTA TCCGCTCATG AGACAATAAC
      181 CCTGATAAAT GCTTCAATAA TATTGAAAAA GGAAGAGTAT GAGTATTCAA CATTTCCGTG
      241 TCGCCCTTAT TCCCTTTTTT GCGGCATTTT GCCTTCCTGT TTTTGCTCAC CCAGAAACGC
      301 TGGTGAAAGT AAAAGATGCT GAAGATCAGT TGGGTGCACG AGTGGGTTAC ATCGAACTGG
      361 ATCTCAACAG CGGTAAGATC CTTGAGAGTT TTCGCCCCGA AGAACGTTTT CCAATGATGA
      421 GCACTTTTAA AGTTCTGCTA TGTGGCGCGG TATTATCCCG TATTGACGCC GGGCAAGAGC
      481 AACTCGGTCG CCGCATACAC TATTCTCAGA ATGACTTGGT TGAGTACTCA CCAGTCACAG
      541 AAAAGCATCT TACGGATGGC ATGACAGTAA GAGAATTATG CAGTGCTGCC ATAACCATGA
      601 GTGATAACAC TGCGGCCAAC TTACTTCTGA CAACGATCGG AGGACCGAAG GAGCTAACCG
      661 CTTTTTTGCA CAACATGGGG GATCATGTAA CTCGCCTTGA TCGTTGGGAA CCGGAGCTGA
      721 ATGAAGCCAT ACCAAACGAC GAGCGTGACA CCACGATGCC TGTAGCAATG GCAACAACGT
      781 TGCGCAAACT ATTAACTGGC GAACTACTTA CTCTAGCTTC CCGGCAACAA TTAATAGACT
      841 GGATGGAGGC GGATAAAGTT GCAGGACCAC TTCTGCGCTC GGCCCTTCCG GCTGGCTGGT
      901 TTATTGCTGA TAAATCTGGA GCCGGTGAGC GTGGCTCTCG CGGTATCATT GCAGCACTGG
      961 GGCCAGATGG TAAGCCCTCC CGTATCGTAG TTATCTACAC GACGGGGAGT CAGGCAACTA
     1021 TGGATGAACG AAATAGACAG ATCGCTGAGA TAGGTGCCTC ACTGATTAAG CATTGGTAAC
     1081 TGTCAGACCA AGTTTACTCA TATATACTTT AGATTGATTT AAAACTTCAT TTTTAATTTA
     1141 AAAGGATCTA GGTGAAGATC CTTGAATTGC CATTATCAAC AAGTTTGTAC AAAAAAGCAG
     1201 GCTCCGAATT GGTATCACGA GGACGATTTG AAGCCCCCTA CCCATTTACG CTGACTTGAC
     1261 GGGACGGCGG CTTTGTTGAA TAGAGCGTCA GACCCCGTAG AAAAGATCAA AGGATCTTCG
     1321 GCCGGCCGGC GCGCCGATCT GAAGATCAGC AGTTCAACCT GTTGATAGTA CGTACTAAGC
     1381 TCTCATGTTT CACGTACTAA GCTCTCATGT TTAACGTACT AAGCTCTCAT GTTTAACGAA
     1441 CTAAACCCTC ATGGCTAACG TACTAAGCTC TCATGGCTAA CGTACTAAGC TCTCATGTTT
     1501 CACGTACTAA GCTCTCATGT TTGAACAATA AAATTAATAT AAATCAGCAA CTTAAATAGC
     1561 CTCTAAGGTT TTAAGTTTTA TAAGAAAAAA AAGAATATAT AAGGCTTTTA AAGCCTTTAA
     1621 GGTTTAACGG TTGTGGACAA CAAGCCAGGG ATGTAACGCA CTGAGAAGCC CTTAGAGCCT
     1681 CTCAAAGCAA TTTTGAGTGA CACAGGAACA CTTAACGGCT GACATGGGGC GCGCCCAGCT
     1741 GTAACGCCAG CAACGCGGCC TTTTTACGGT TCCTGGCCTT TTGCTGGCCT TTTGCTCACA
     1801 TGTTCTTTCC AGCGACATAT GCCATACGCC GAACTGAACT CCACCTAATG TCTTGGAGAT
     1861 TGTCGGATAG CGCGGAATAG GATTGTGCCC TCTGAGCGGA TAACAATTTC ACACAGGAAA
     1921 CAGCTATGAC CATGACACAT GCATCCACCA TCGCAGACTT ATCATCACTG AGCCTCCACC
     1981 TAGCCTATAC AACAATAGCG TGCGTGGTTA GCACGCTAGG TGGAAGGGCT CGGAGTTGTG
     2041 GTAATCTATG TATCCTGGGG TGCTCTTCAT GCTAGCGTAA CAGGTTGGAT GATAAGTCCC
     2101 CGGTCTAGCC GACTGCGCAA AAGACATAAT CGATTCACAA AAAATAGGCA CACGAAAAAC
     2161 AAGTTAAGGG ATGCAGTTTA TGCATCCCTT AACAAGCTTA CTTATTAAAT AATTTATAGC
     2221 TATTGAAAAG AGATAAGAAT TGTTCAAAGC TAATATTGTT TAAATCGTCA ATTCCTGCAT
     2281 GTTTTAAGGA ATTGTTAAAT TGATTTTTTG TAAATATTTT CTTGTATTCT TTGTTAACCC
     2341 ATTTCATAAC GAAATAATTA TACTTTTGTT TATCTTTGTG TGATATTCTT GATTTTTTTC
     2401 TACTTAATCT GATAAGTGAG CTATTCACTT TAGGTTTAGG ATGAAAATAT TCTCTTGGAA
     2461 CCATACTTAA TATAGAAATA TCAACTTCTG CCATTAAAAG TAATGCCAAT GAGCGTTTTG
     2521 TATTTAATAA TCTTTTAGCA AACCCGTATT CCACGATTAA ATAAATCTCA TTAGCTATAC
     2581 TATCAAAAAC AATTTTGCGT ATTATATCCG TACTTATGTT ATAAGGTATA TTACCATATA
     2641 TTTTATAGGA TTGGTTTTTA GGAAATTTAA ACTGCAATAT ATCCTTGTTT AAAACTTGGA
     2701 AATTATCGTG ATCAACAAGT TTATTTTCTG TAGTTTTGCA TAATTTATGG TCTATTTCAA
     2761 TGGCAGTTAC GAAATTACAC CTCTTTACTA ATTCAAGGGT AAAATGGCCT TTTCCTGAGC
     2821 CGATTTCAAA GATATTATCA TGTTCATTTA ATCTTATGTT TGTCATAATC TTGTCGATAT
     2881 TATGCTTAGA AGTAATAAAG TTTTGACTGT GTTTTATATT TTTCTCGTTC ATTCGCCCTA
     2941 TGCTACCCGC AGTGAACCGG GGTGAGAGCT CTTCCACCAG CCGGGGCCGC GGAACCGGCT
     3001 TCGCCGGGCC GCAGGCGCAG CGCCCCCTCG GGGCCAAAGA GCTACACGAA GTGAGCGAAC
     3061 GTGGGGGCTA AGCGCAGTGA ACCGGGGTGA GAGCGCTTCC AGCTTCACAC GGCGTGTGGC
     3121 TGCGGAACGC TCCCCAGCTA CCTATAGGTA CGGCCATCCG TTATACGTCG TGACCCTACT
     3181 CGACGCGTCC TACGCGTGAC CCTAGACCGG GGACTTATCA TCCAACCTGT TATTTTATGC
     3241 CGCTTTCCGC CAAAGGAAGC CAACCAAACG CGAGAGGCAG TTTTCCGCGG GCAACCTGTC
     3301 CGCAGGAAAA CCGCCCTTTT TTCTTTTTTT GTCCGAATCA TGGCGTCAAT TGTGGTATCA
     3361 TAAAGGCAGA AACCATTGGA CGGGATGGAG GAGCGGCATG GAAAAAAAGG AATTTCGTGT
     3421 TTTGATAAAA TACTGTTTTC TGAAGGGAAA AAATACAGTG GAAGCAAAAA CTTGGCTTGA
     3481 TAATGAGTTT CCGGACTCTG CCCCAGGGAA ATCAACAATA ATTGATTGGT ATGCAAAATT
     3541 CAAGCGTGGT GAAATGAGCA CGGAGGACGG TGAACGCAGT GGACGCCCGA AAGAGGTGGT
     3601 TACCGACGAA AACATCAAAA AAATCCACAA AATGATTTTG AATGACCGTA AAATGAAGTT
     3661 GATCGAGATA GCAGAGGCCT TAAAGATATC AAAGGAACGT GTTGGTCATA TCATTCATCA
     3721 ATATTTGGAT ATGCGGAAGC TCTGTGCGAA ATGGGTGCCG CGCGAGCTCA CATTTGACCA
     3781 AAAACAACGA CGTGTTGATG ATTCTAAGCG GTGTTTGCAG CTGTTAACTC GTAATACACC
     3841 CGAGTTTTTC CGTCGATATG TGACAATGGA TGAAACATGG CTCCATCACT ACACTCCTGA
     3901 GTCCAATCGA CAGTCGGCTG AGTGGACAGC GACCGGTGAA CCGTCTCCGA AGCGTGGAAA
     3961 GACTCAAAAG TCCGCTGGCA AAGTAATGGC CTCTGTTTTT TGGGATGCGC ATGGAATAAT
     4021 TTTTATCGAT TATCTTGAGA AGGGAAAAAC CATCAACAGT GACTATTATA TGGCGTTATT
     4081 GGAGCGTTTG AAGGTCGAAA TCGCGGCAAA ACGGCCCCAC ATGAAGAAGA AAAAAGTGTT
     4141 GTTCCACCAA GACAACGCAC CGTGCCACAA GTCATTGAGA ACGATGGCAA AAATTCATGA
     4201 ATTGGGCTTC GAATTGCTTC CCCACCCGCC GTATTCTCCA GATCTGGCCC CCAGCGACTT
     4261 TTTCTTGTTC TCAGACCTCA AAAGGATGCT CGCAGGGAAA AAATTTGGCT GCAATGAAGA
     4321 GGTGATCGCC GAAACTGAGG CCTATTTTGA GGCAAAACCG AAGGAGTACT ACCAAAATGG
     4381 TATCAAAAAA TTGGAAGGTC GTTATAATCG TTGTATCGCT CTTGAAGGGA ACTATGTTGA
     4441 ATAAGCTTGG AATCTCCTTC TCGCCTCTTT CGCTGAACAC GAAAGCGAAT CCGTTCAGCA
     4501 CACACTTTAC GATATGGCGC AAAAAGTCCT CGGCTGCGTG CCGGAAGTGA AAGACATCCA
     4561 CCTCACCATG CCCAACAAGC ATTGCCTGCT CGTGGACCTG TCCCGCTTCG GTCAGGACAA
     4621 TCCCAACGAC TTTTCCGCTG CATAACCCTG CTTCGGGGTC ATTATAGCGA TTTTTTCGGT
     4681 ATATCCATCC TTTTTCGCAC GATATACAGG ATTTTGCCAA AGGGTTCGTG TAGACTTTCC
     4741 TTGGTGTATC CAACGGCGTC AGCCGGGCAG GATAGGTGAA GTAGGCCCAC CCGCGAGCGG
     4801 GTGTTCCTTC TTCACTGTCC CTTATTCGCA CCTGGCGGTG CTCAACGGGA ATCCTGCTCT
     4861 GCGAGGCTGG CCGTACTCCT CATTGAAGAG CTCGGAGACG AGACGAGACA GCCTGAGAAT
     4921 GGATGCGAGT AATGATACAA CAATAGCGTG CTGTTCGCAC GCTAAGGTCA GGCGGAATGG
     4981 CACTTCCTTA TTCCAGATGC GTGCGGATTA TGCATGACTG GCCGTCGTTT TAC
//
