# Supplementary material for: A scalable transposon mutagenesis system for non-model bacteria
Source: bioRxiv preprint, doi:10.64898/2025.12.22.696024, version 1 (2025-12-23)
Supplement: Plasmid sequences [file 696024_file12.zip › Plasmid sequences/Transposon variant libraries/Himar1-only libraries/pGLU_30/pGLU_9-pGLU_68-pGLU_85.gb]

LOCUS       pGLU_9-pGLU_68-pGLU_85  5041 bp ds-DNA     circular     19-NOV-2024
DEFINITION  .
KEYWORDS    "Name:pGLU_9-pGLU_68-pGLU_85" "Tnp Promoter:PmarC9_Himar" "Abr
            Promoter:Dummy_abr" "Selectable Marker:Erythromycin"
            "Transposase:Himar"
FEATURES             Location/Qualifiers
     promoter        114..218
                     /label="Pamp"
                     /ApEinfo_revcolor="#faac61"
                     /ApEinfo_fwdcolor="#faac61"
     CDS             219..1079
                     /label="AmpR"
                     /ApEinfo_revcolor="#f58a5e"
                     /ApEinfo_fwdcolor="#f58a5e"
     ORI             complement(1336..1724)
                     /label="R6K ORI"
                     /ApEinfo_revcolor="#f58a5e"
                     /ApEinfo_fwdcolor="#f58a5e"
     primer_bind     1914..1930
                     /label="M13 rev"
                     /ApEinfo_revcolor="#c7b0e3"
                     /ApEinfo_fwdcolor="#c7b0e3"
     prokaryote p... complement(1987..2018)
                     /label="L2U8H11"
                     /ApEinfo_revcolor="#75c6a9"
                     /ApEinfo_fwdcolor="#75c6a9"
     miscellaneous   complement(2019..2058)
                     /label="UNSX"
                     /ApEinfo_revcolor="#9eafd2"
                     /ApEinfo_fwdcolor="#9eafd2"
     miscellaneous   2078..2107
                     /label="Himar_LE"
                     /ApEinfo_revcolor="#faac61"
                     /ApEinfo_fwdcolor="#faac61"
     miscellaneous   complement(2078..2107)
                     /label="Himar_RE"
                     /ApEinfo_revcolor="#faac61"
                     /ApEinfo_fwdcolor="#faac61"
     prokaryote t... complement(2108..2193)
                     /label="TermC"
                     /ApEinfo_revcolor="#f8d3a9"
                     /ApEinfo_fwdcolor="#f8d3a9"
     misc_feature    complement(2198..2932)
                     /label="ermC"
                     /ApEinfo_revcolor="#faac61"
                     /ApEinfo_fwdcolor="#faac61"
                     /note="codon-optimized to allow Twist synthesis"
     misc_feature    complement(2930..2933)
                     /label="downstream region"
                     /ApEinfo_revcolor="#9eafd2"
                     /ApEinfo_fwdcolor="#9eafd2"
     misc_feature    complement(2934..3098)
                     /label="Dummy_[abr]"
                     /ApEinfo_revcolor="#c6c9d1"
                     /ApEinfo_fwdcolor="#c6c9d1"
     misc_feature    3099..3128
                     /label="R primer binding"
                     /ApEinfo_revcolor="#d6b295"
                     /ApEinfo_fwdcolor="#d6b295"
     promoter ID ... complement(3129..3148)
                     /label=">skpp-1913-F_sk20mer-4523"
                     /ApEinfo_revcolor="#f58a5e"
                     /ApEinfo_fwdcolor="#f58a5e"
     misc_feature    complement(3149..3152)
                     /label="downstream region"
                     /ApEinfo_revcolor="#9eafd2"
                     /ApEinfo_fwdcolor="#9eafd2"
     misc_feature    complement(3149..3152)
                     /label="upstream region"
                     /ApEinfo_revcolor="#9eafd2"
                     /ApEinfo_fwdcolor="#9eafd2"
     promoter ID ... complement(3153..3172)
                     /label=">skpp-1930-F_sk20mer-2946"
                     /ApEinfo_revcolor="#f58a5e"
                     /ApEinfo_fwdcolor="#f58a5e"
     misc_feature    complement(3173..3202)
                     /label="F primer binding"
                     /ApEinfo_revcolor="#d6b295"
                     /ApEinfo_fwdcolor="#d6b295"
     miscellaneous   3203..3232
                     /label="Himar_RE"
                     /ApEinfo_revcolor="#faac61"
                     /ApEinfo_fwdcolor="#faac61"
     miscellaneous   complement(3203..3232)
                     /label="Himar_LE"
                     /ApEinfo_revcolor="#faac61"
                     /ApEinfo_fwdcolor="#faac61"
     misc_feature    complement(3406..3409)
                     /label="upstream region"
                     /ApEinfo_revcolor="#9eafd2"
                     /ApEinfo_fwdcolor="#9eafd2"
     CDS             3406..4452
                     /label="Himar_Tnp"
                     /ApEinfo_revcolor="#f58a5e"
                     /ApEinfo_fwdcolor="#f58a5e"
     prokaryote t... 4457..4637
                     /label="TAmarelleT9"
                     /ApEinfo_revcolor="#f58a5e"
                     /ApEinfo_fwdcolor="#f58a5e"
     miscellaneous   4638..4883
                     /label="oriT"
                     /ApEinfo_revcolor="#84b0dc"
                     /ApEinfo_fwdcolor="#84b0dc"
     miscellaneous   complement(4903..4942)
                     /label="UNS1"
                     /ApEinfo_revcolor="#9eafd2"
                     /ApEinfo_fwdcolor="#9eafd2"
     prokaryote t... complement(4943..4972)
                     /label="L2U5H11"
                     /ApEinfo_revcolor="#f8d3a9"
                     /ApEinfo_fwdcolor="#f8d3a9"
     primer_bind     complement(5025..5041)
                     /label="M13 fwd"
                     /ApEinfo_revcolor="#d59687"
                     /ApEinfo_fwdcolor="#d59687"
ORIGIN
        1 AACGTCGTGA CTGGGAAAAC CCTGGCGCTT GTGGTGGATC ACAGTTATTG GAGACTTCCT
       61 TGGCCGTACG ATGGGTTTTG TTTCAGGTAT CTGGCACTTT TCGGGGAAAT GTGCGCGGAA
      121 CCCCTATTTG TTTATTTTTC TAAATACATT CAAATATGTA TCCGCTCATG AGACAATAAC
      181 CCTGATAAAT GCTTCAATAA TATTGAAAAA GGAAGAGTAT GAGTATTCAA CATTTCCGTG
      241 TCGCCCTTAT TCCCTTTTTT GCGGCATTTT GCCTTCCTGT TTTTGCTCAC CCAGAAACGC
      301 TGGTGAAAGT AAAAGATGCT GAAGATCAGT TGGGTGCACG AGTGGGTTAC ATCGAACTGG
      361 ATCTCAACAG CGGTAAGATC CTTGAGAGTT TTCGCCCCGA AGAACGTTTT CCAATGATGA
      421 GCACTTTTAA AGTTCTGCTA TGTGGCGCGG TATTATCCCG TATTGACGCC GGGCAAGAGC
      481 AACTCGGTCG CCGCATACAC TATTCTCAGA ATGACTTGGT TGAGTACTCA CCAGTCACAG
      541 AAAAGCATCT TACGGATGGC ATGACAGTAA GAGAATTATG CAGTGCTGCC ATAACCATGA
      601 GTGATAACAC TGCGGCCAAC TTACTTCTGA CAACGATCGG AGGACCGAAG GAGCTAACCG
      661 CTTTTTTGCA CAACATGGGG GATCATGTAA CTCGCCTTGA TCGTTGGGAA CCGGAGCTGA
      721 ATGAAGCCAT ACCAAACGAC GAGCGTGACA CCACGATGCC TGTAGCAATG GCAACAACGT
      781 TGCGCAAACT ATTAACTGGC GAACTACTTA CTCTAGCTTC CCGGCAACAA TTAATAGACT
      841 GGATGGAGGC GGATAAAGTT GCAGGACCAC TTCTGCGCTC GGCCCTTCCG GCTGGCTGGT
      901 TTATTGCTGA TAAATCTGGA GCCGGTGAGC GTGGCTCTCG CGGTATCATT GCAGCACTGG
      961 GGCCAGATGG TAAGCCCTCC CGTATCGTAG TTATCTACAC GACGGGGAGT CAGGCAACTA
     1021 TGGATGAACG AAATAGACAG ATCGCTGAGA TAGGTGCCTC ACTGATTAAG CATTGGTAAC
     1081 TGTCAGACCA AGTTTACTCA TATATACTTT AGATTGATTT AAAACTTCAT TTTTAATTTA
     1141 AAAGGATCTA GGTGAAGATC CTTGAATTGC CATTATCAAC AAGTTTGTAC AAAAAAGCAG
     1201 GCTCCGAATT GGTATCACGA GGACGATTTG AAGCCCCCTA CCCATTTACG CTGACTTGAC
     1261 GGGACGGCGG CTTTGTTGAA TAGAGCGTCA GACCCCGTAG AAAAGATCAA AGGATCTTCG
     1321 GCCGGCCGGC GCGCCGATCT GAAGATCAGC AGTTCAACCT GTTGATAGTA CGTACTAAGC
     1381 TCTCATGTTT CACGTACTAA GCTCTCATGT TTAACGTACT AAGCTCTCAT GTTTAACGAA
     1441 CTAAACCCTC ATGGCTAACG TACTAAGCTC TCATGGCTAA CGTACTAAGC TCTCATGTTT
     1501 CACGTACTAA GCTCTCATGT TTGAACAATA AAATTAATAT AAATCAGCAA CTTAAATAGC
     1561 CTCTAAGGTT TTAAGTTTTA TAAGAAAAAA AAGAATATAT AAGGCTTTTA AAGCCTTTAA
     1621 GGTTTAACGG TTGTGGACAA CAAGCCAGGG ATGTAACGCA CTGAGAAGCC CTTAGAGCCT
     1681 CTCAAAGCAA TTTTGAGTGA CACAGGAACA CTTAACGGCT GACATGGGGC GCGCCCAGCT
     1741 GTAACGCCAG CAACGCGGCC TTTTTACGGT TCCTGGCCTT TTGCTGGCCT TTTGCTCACA
     1801 TGTTCTTTCC AGCGACATAT GCCATACGCC GAACTGAACT CCACCTAATG TCTTGGAGAT
     1861 TGTCGGATAG CGCGGAATAG GATTGTGCCC TCTGAGCGGA TAACAATTTC ACACAGGAAA
     1921 CAGCTATGAC CATGACACAT GCATCCACCA TCGCAGACTT ATCATCACTG AGCCTCCACC
     1981 TAGCCTATAC AACAATAGCG TGCGTGGTTA GCACGCTAGG TGGAAGGGCT CGGAGTTGTG
     2041 GTAATCTATG TATCCTGGGG TGCTCTTCAT GCTAGCGTAA CAGGTTGGAT GATAAGTCCC
     2101 CGGTCTAGCC GACTGCGCAA AAGACATAAT CGATTCACAA AAAATAGGCA CACGAAAAAC
     2161 AAGTTAAGGG ATGCAGTTTA TGCATCCCTT AACAAGCTTA CTTATTAAAT AATTTATAGC
     2221 TATTGAAAAG AGATAAGAAT TGTTCAAAGC TAATATTGTT TAAATCGTCA ATTCCTGCAT
     2281 GTTTTAAGGA ATTGTTAAAT TGATTTTTTG TAAATATTTT CTTGTATTCT TTGTTAACCC
     2341 ATTTCATAAC GAAATAATTA TACTTTTGTT TATCTTTGTG TGATATTCTT GATTTTTTTC
     2401 TACTTAATCT GATAAGTGAG CTATTCACTT TAGGTTTAGG ATGAAAATAT TCTCTTGGAA
     2461 CCATACTTAA TATAGAAATA TCAACTTCTG CCATTAAAAG TAATGCCAAT GAGCGTTTTG
     2521 TATTTAATAA TCTTTTAGCA AACCCGTATT CCACGATTAA ATAAATCTCA TTAGCTATAC
     2581 TATCAAAAAC AATTTTGCGT ATTATATCCG TACTTATGTT ATAAGGTATA TTACCATATA
     2641 TTTTATAGGA TTGGTTTTTA GGAAATTTAA ACTGCAATAT ATCCTTGTTT AAAACTTGGA
     2701 AATTATCGTG ATCAACAAGT TTATTTTCTG TAGTTTTGCA TAATTTATGG TCTATTTCAA
     2761 TGGCAGTTAC GAAATTACAC CTCTTTACTA ATTCAAGGGT AAAATGGCCT TTTCCTGAGC
     2821 CGATTTCAAA GATATTATCA TGTTCATTTA ATCTTATGTT TGTCATAATC TTGTCGATAT
     2881 TATGCTTAGA AGTAATAAAG TTTTGACTGT GTTTTATATT TTTCTCGTTC ATTACCACGA
     2941 TGGGCTTTGT ATCAGGTATC CAAAAGGAAA TTCTGATGCC GCGCTTCGAT TCACCAAAGT
     3001 GTGGATGTTC CCTTTGTACG GGTTTGATAC TGCTGTTGTG GCAGGCGTCT TAGTTAGCTA
     3061 CCGCTATCCC CAACGTGCAA CAGTCTACTT CCTCGGTGCC AGCTTCACAC GGCGTGTGGC
     3121 TGCGGAACGC CACGATCACA AACCCTACTA CGCTATTTTA GCCCTGCCTC GCACCCTACT
     3181 CGACGCGTCC TACGCGTGAC CCTAGACCGG GGACTTATCA TCCAACCTGT TAGCGGCCGC
     3241 CAGTGTGATG GATGACACAT AGATGGCGTC GCTAGTATTA AATGCATATT ATTTTTATAT
     3301 AGTACCAACC TTCAAATGAT TCGTGTCAAA ATTTGACGTC TGTAAGTCAA TTAGTTTGTG
     3361 AGATAGAGCG TCTTTTGTGA AGCAACTTTT GTTATTGTGA AACATATGGA AAAAAAGGAA
     3421 TTTCGTGTTT TGATAAAATA CTGTTTTCTG AAGGGAAAAA ATACAGTGGA AGCAAAAACT
     3481 TGGCTTGATA ATGAGTTTCC GGACTCTGCC CCAGGGAAAT CAACAATAAT TGATTGGTAT
     3541 GCAAAATTCA AGCGTGGTGA AATGAGCACG GAGGACGGTG AACGCAGTGG ACGCCCGAAA
     3601 GAGGTGGTTA CCGACGAAAA CATCAAAAAA ATCCACAAAA TGATTTTGAA TGACCGTAAA
     3661 ATGAAGTTGA TCGAGATAGC AGAGGCCTTA AAGATATCAA AGGAACGTGT TGGTCATATC
     3721 ATTCATCAAT ATTTGGATAT GCGGAAGCTC TGTGCGAAAT GGGTGCCGCG CGAGCTCACA
     3781 TTTGACCAAA AACAACGACG TGTTGATGAT TCTAAGCGGT GTTTGCAGCT GTTAACTCGT
     3841 AATACACCCG AGTTTTTCCG TCGATATGTG ACAATGGATG AAACATGGCT CCATCACTAC
     3901 ACTCCTGAGT CCAATCGACA GTCGGCTGAG TGGACAGCGA CCGGTGAACC GTCTCCGAAG
     3961 CGTGGAAAGA CTCAAAAGTC CGCTGGCAAA GTAATGGCCT CTGTTTTTTG GGATGCGCAT
     4021 GGAATAATTT TTATCGATTA TCTTGAGAAG GGAAAAACCA TCAACAGTGA CTATTATATG
     4081 GCGTTATTGG AGCGTTTGAA GGTCGAAATC GCGGCAAAAC GGCCCCACAT GAAGAAGAAA
     4141 AAAGTGTTGT TCCACCAAGA CAACGCACCG TGCCACAAGT CATTGAGAAC GATGGCAAAA
     4201 ATTCATGAAT TGGGCTTCGA ATTGCTTCCC CACCCGCCGT ATTCTCCAGA TCTGGCCCCC
     4261 AGCGACTTTT TCTTGTTCTC AGACCTCAAA AGGATGCTCG CAGGGAAAAA ATTTGGCTGC
     4321 AATGAAGAGG TGATCGCCGA AACTGAGGCC TATTTTGAGG CAAAACCGAA GGAGTACTAC
     4381 CAAAATGGTA TCAAAAAATT GGAAGGTCGT TATAATCGTT GTATCGCTCT TGAAGGGAAC
     4441 TATGTTGAAT AAGCTTGGAA TCTCCTTCTC GCCTCTTTCG CTGAACACGA AAGCGAATCC
     4501 GTTCAGCACA CACTTTACGA TATGGCGCAA AAAGTCCTCG GCTGCGTGCC GGAAGTGAAA
     4561 GACATCCACC TCACCATGCC CAACAAGCAT TGCCTGCTCG TGGACCTGTC CCGCTTCGGT
     4621 CAGGACAATC CCAACGACTT TTCCGCTGCA TAACCCTGCT TCGGGGTCAT TATAGCGATT
     4681 TTTTCGGTAT ATCCATCCTT TTTCGCACGA TATACAGGAT TTTGCCAAAG GGTTCGTGTA
     4741 GACTTTCCTT GGTGTATCCA ACGGCGTCAG CCGGGCAGGA TAGGTGAAGT AGGCCCACCC
     4801 GCGAGCGGGT GTTCCTTCTT CACTGTCCCT TATTCGCACC TGGCGGTGCT CAACGGGAAT
     4861 CCTGCTCTGC GAGGCTGGCC GTACTCCTCA TTGAAGAGCT CGGAGACGAG ACGAGACAGC
     4921 CTGAGAATGG ATGCGAGTAA TGATACAACA ATAGCGTGCT GTTCGCACGC TAAGGTCAGG
     4981 CGGAATGGCA CTTCCTTATT CCAGATGCGT GCGGATTATG CATGACTGGC CGTCGTTTTA
     5041 C
//
