# Supplementary material for: A scalable transposon mutagenesis system for non-model bacteria
Source: bioRxiv preprint, doi:10.64898/2025.12.22.696024, version 1 (2025-12-23)
Supplement: Plasmid sequences [file 696024_file12.zip › Plasmid sequences/Transposon variant libraries/Himar1-only libraries/pGLU_30/pGLU_9-pGLU_84-pGLU_101.gb]

LOCUS       pGLU_9-pGLU_84-pGLU_101 5033 bp ds-DNA     circular     19-NOV-2024
DEFINITION  .
KEYWORDS    "Name:pGLU_9-pGLU_84-pGLU_101" "Tnp Promoter:Firmicutes_32_14434"
            "Abr Promoter:Proteobacteria_62_13481" "Selectable
            Marker:Erythromycin" "Transposase:Himar"
FEATURES             Location/Qualifiers
     promoter        114..218
                     /label="Pamp"
                     /ApEinfo_revcolor="#faac61"
                     /ApEinfo_fwdcolor="#faac61"
     CDS             219..1079
                     /label="AmpR"
                     /ApEinfo_revcolor="#f58a5e"
                     /ApEinfo_fwdcolor="#f58a5e"
     ORI             complement(1336..1724)
                     /label="R6K ORI"
                     /ApEinfo_revcolor="#f58a5e"
                     /ApEinfo_fwdcolor="#f58a5e"
     primer_bind     1914..1930
                     /label="M13 rev"
                     /ApEinfo_revcolor="#c7b0e3"
                     /ApEinfo_fwdcolor="#c7b0e3"
     prokaryote p... complement(1987..2018)
                     /label="L2U8H11"
                     /ApEinfo_revcolor="#75c6a9"
                     /ApEinfo_fwdcolor="#75c6a9"
     miscellaneous   complement(2019..2058)
                     /label="UNSX"
                     /ApEinfo_revcolor="#9eafd2"
                     /ApEinfo_fwdcolor="#9eafd2"
     miscellaneous   2078..2107
                     /label="Himar_LE"
                     /ApEinfo_revcolor="#faac61"
                     /ApEinfo_fwdcolor="#faac61"
     miscellaneous   complement(2078..2107)
                     /label="Himar_RE"
                     /ApEinfo_revcolor="#faac61"
                     /ApEinfo_fwdcolor="#faac61"
     prokaryote t... complement(2108..2193)
                     /label="TermC"
                     /ApEinfo_revcolor="#f8d3a9"
                     /ApEinfo_fwdcolor="#f8d3a9"
     misc_feature    complement(2198..2932)
                     /label="ermC"
                     /ApEinfo_revcolor="#faac61"
                     /ApEinfo_fwdcolor="#faac61"
                     /note="codon-optimized to allow Twist synthesis"
     misc_feature    complement(2930..2933)
                     /label="downstream region"
                     /ApEinfo_revcolor="#9eafd2"
                     /ApEinfo_fwdcolor="#9eafd2"
     RS421_promot... complement(2934..3098)
                     /label=13481
                     /ApEinfo_revcolor="#f58a5e"
                     /ApEinfo_fwdcolor="#f58a5e"
     misc_feature    3099..3128
                     /label="R primer binding"
                     /ApEinfo_revcolor="#d6b295"
                     /ApEinfo_fwdcolor="#d6b295"
     promoter ID ... complement(3129..3148)
                     /label=">skpp-1929-F_sk20mer-1018"
                     /ApEinfo_revcolor="#f58a5e"
                     /ApEinfo_fwdcolor="#f58a5e"
     misc_feature    complement(3149..3152)
                     /label="upstream region"
                     /ApEinfo_revcolor="#9eafd2"
                     /ApEinfo_fwdcolor="#9eafd2"
     misc_feature    complement(3149..3152)
                     /label="downstream region"
                     /ApEinfo_revcolor="#9eafd2"
                     /ApEinfo_fwdcolor="#9eafd2"
     promoter ID ... complement(3153..3172)
                     /label=">skpp-1946-F_sk20mer-3057"
                     /ApEinfo_revcolor="#f58a5e"
                     /ApEinfo_fwdcolor="#f58a5e"
     misc_feature    complement(3173..3202)
                     /label="F primer binding"
                     /ApEinfo_revcolor="#d6b295"
                     /ApEinfo_fwdcolor="#d6b295"
     miscellaneous   3203..3232
                     /label="Himar_RE"
                     /ApEinfo_revcolor="#faac61"
                     /ApEinfo_fwdcolor="#faac61"
     miscellaneous   complement(3203..3232)
                     /label="Himar_LE"
                     /ApEinfo_revcolor="#faac61"
                     /ApEinfo_fwdcolor="#faac61"
     RS421_promot... 3233..3397
                     /label=14434
                     /ApEinfo_revcolor="#f58a5e"
                     /ApEinfo_fwdcolor="#f58a5e"
     misc_feature    complement(3398..3401)
                     /label="upstream region"
                     /ApEinfo_revcolor="#9eafd2"
                     /ApEinfo_fwdcolor="#9eafd2"
     CDS             3398..4444
                     /label="Himar_Tnp"
                     /ApEinfo_revcolor="#f58a5e"
                     /ApEinfo_fwdcolor="#f58a5e"
     prokaryote t... 4449..4629
                     /label="TAmarelleT9"
                     /ApEinfo_revcolor="#f58a5e"
                     /ApEinfo_fwdcolor="#f58a5e"
     miscellaneous   4630..4875
                     /label="oriT"
                     /ApEinfo_revcolor="#84b0dc"
                     /ApEinfo_fwdcolor="#84b0dc"
     miscellaneous   complement(4895..4934)
                     /label="UNS1"
                     /ApEinfo_revcolor="#9eafd2"
                     /ApEinfo_fwdcolor="#9eafd2"
     prokaryote t... complement(4935..4964)
                     /label="L2U5H11"
                     /ApEinfo_revcolor="#f8d3a9"
                     /ApEinfo_fwdcolor="#f8d3a9"
     primer_bind     complement(5017..5033)
                     /label="M13 fwd"
                     /ApEinfo_revcolor="#d59687"
                     /ApEinfo_fwdcolor="#d59687"
ORIGIN
        1 AACGTCGTGA CTGGGAAAAC CCTGGCGCTT GTGGTGGATC ACAGTTATTG GAGACTTCCT
       61 TGGCCGTACG ATGGGTTTTG TTTCAGGTAT CTGGCACTTT TCGGGGAAAT GTGCGCGGAA
      121 CCCCTATTTG TTTATTTTTC TAAATACATT CAAATATGTA TCCGCTCATG AGACAATAAC
      181 CCTGATAAAT GCTTCAATAA TATTGAAAAA GGAAGAGTAT GAGTATTCAA CATTTCCGTG
      241 TCGCCCTTAT TCCCTTTTTT GCGGCATTTT GCCTTCCTGT TTTTGCTCAC CCAGAAACGC
      301 TGGTGAAAGT AAAAGATGCT GAAGATCAGT TGGGTGCACG AGTGGGTTAC ATCGAACTGG
      361 ATCTCAACAG CGGTAAGATC CTTGAGAGTT TTCGCCCCGA AGAACGTTTT CCAATGATGA
      421 GCACTTTTAA AGTTCTGCTA TGTGGCGCGG TATTATCCCG TATTGACGCC GGGCAAGAGC
      481 AACTCGGTCG CCGCATACAC TATTCTCAGA ATGACTTGGT TGAGTACTCA CCAGTCACAG
      541 AAAAGCATCT TACGGATGGC ATGACAGTAA GAGAATTATG CAGTGCTGCC ATAACCATGA
      601 GTGATAACAC TGCGGCCAAC TTACTTCTGA CAACGATCGG AGGACCGAAG GAGCTAACCG
      661 CTTTTTTGCA CAACATGGGG GATCATGTAA CTCGCCTTGA TCGTTGGGAA CCGGAGCTGA
      721 ATGAAGCCAT ACCAAACGAC GAGCGTGACA CCACGATGCC TGTAGCAATG GCAACAACGT
      781 TGCGCAAACT ATTAACTGGC GAACTACTTA CTCTAGCTTC CCGGCAACAA TTAATAGACT
      841 GGATGGAGGC GGATAAAGTT GCAGGACCAC TTCTGCGCTC GGCCCTTCCG GCTGGCTGGT
      901 TTATTGCTGA TAAATCTGGA GCCGGTGAGC GTGGCTCTCG CGGTATCATT GCAGCACTGG
      961 GGCCAGATGG TAAGCCCTCC CGTATCGTAG TTATCTACAC GACGGGGAGT CAGGCAACTA
     1021 TGGATGAACG AAATAGACAG ATCGCTGAGA TAGGTGCCTC ACTGATTAAG CATTGGTAAC
     1081 TGTCAGACCA AGTTTACTCA TATATACTTT AGATTGATTT AAAACTTCAT TTTTAATTTA
     1141 AAAGGATCTA GGTGAAGATC CTTGAATTGC CATTATCAAC AAGTTTGTAC AAAAAAGCAG
     1201 GCTCCGAATT GGTATCACGA GGACGATTTG AAGCCCCCTA CCCATTTACG CTGACTTGAC
     1261 GGGACGGCGG CTTTGTTGAA TAGAGCGTCA GACCCCGTAG AAAAGATCAA AGGATCTTCG
     1321 GCCGGCCGGC GCGCCGATCT GAAGATCAGC AGTTCAACCT GTTGATAGTA CGTACTAAGC
     1381 TCTCATGTTT CACGTACTAA GCTCTCATGT TTAACGTACT AAGCTCTCAT GTTTAACGAA
     1441 CTAAACCCTC ATGGCTAACG TACTAAGCTC TCATGGCTAA CGTACTAAGC TCTCATGTTT
     1501 CACGTACTAA GCTCTCATGT TTGAACAATA AAATTAATAT AAATCAGCAA CTTAAATAGC
     1561 CTCTAAGGTT TTAAGTTTTA TAAGAAAAAA AAGAATATAT AAGGCTTTTA AAGCCTTTAA
     1621 GGTTTAACGG TTGTGGACAA CAAGCCAGGG ATGTAACGCA CTGAGAAGCC CTTAGAGCCT
     1681 CTCAAAGCAA TTTTGAGTGA CACAGGAACA CTTAACGGCT GACATGGGGC GCGCCCAGCT
     1741 GTAACGCCAG CAACGCGGCC TTTTTACGGT TCCTGGCCTT TTGCTGGCCT TTTGCTCACA
     1801 TGTTCTTTCC AGCGACATAT GCCATACGCC GAACTGAACT CCACCTAATG TCTTGGAGAT
     1861 TGTCGGATAG CGCGGAATAG GATTGTGCCC TCTGAGCGGA TAACAATTTC ACACAGGAAA
     1921 CAGCTATGAC CATGACACAT GCATCCACCA TCGCAGACTT ATCATCACTG AGCCTCCACC
     1981 TAGCCTATAC AACAATAGCG TGCGTGGTTA GCACGCTAGG TGGAAGGGCT CGGAGTTGTG
     2041 GTAATCTATG TATCCTGGGG TGCTCTTCAT GCTAGCGTAA CAGGTTGGAT GATAAGTCCC
     2101 CGGTCTAGCC GACTGCGCAA AAGACATAAT CGATTCACAA AAAATAGGCA CACGAAAAAC
     2161 AAGTTAAGGG ATGCAGTTTA TGCATCCCTT AACAAGCTTA CTTATTAAAT AATTTATAGC
     2221 TATTGAAAAG AGATAAGAAT TGTTCAAAGC TAATATTGTT TAAATCGTCA ATTCCTGCAT
     2281 GTTTTAAGGA ATTGTTAAAT TGATTTTTTG TAAATATTTT CTTGTATTCT TTGTTAACCC
     2341 ATTTCATAAC GAAATAATTA TACTTTTGTT TATCTTTGTG TGATATTCTT GATTTTTTTC
     2401 TACTTAATCT GATAAGTGAG CTATTCACTT TAGGTTTAGG ATGAAAATAT TCTCTTGGAA
     2461 CCATACTTAA TATAGAAATA TCAACTTCTG CCATTAAAAG TAATGCCAAT GAGCGTTTTG
     2521 TATTTAATAA TCTTTTAGCA AACCCGTATT CCACGATTAA ATAAATCTCA TTAGCTATAC
     2581 TATCAAAAAC AATTTTGCGT ATTATATCCG TACTTATGTT ATAAGGTATA TTACCATATA
     2641 TTTTATAGGA TTGGTTTTTA GGAAATTTAA ACTGCAATAT ATCCTTGTTT AAAACTTGGA
     2701 AATTATCGTG ATCAACAAGT TTATTTTCTG TAGTTTTGCA TAATTTATGG TCTATTTCAA
     2761 TGGCAGTTAC GAAATTACAC CTCTTTACTA ATTCAAGGGT AAAATGGCCT TTTCCTGAGC
     2821 CGATTTCAAA GATATTATCA TGTTCATTTA ATCTTATGTT TGTCATAATC TTGTCGATAT
     2881 TATGCTTAGA AGTAATAAAG TTTTGACTGT GTTTTATATT TTTCTCGTTC ATTCCCCCCT
     2941 CCCGAAGTTC TTGTAACTAT TTAGTAAGGT TCAAGAACGA AAGGATAAGG GATGAGGCGG
     3001 AGAAATGGCG CGCGGCCGCG AAAAATTCAC GCGGCGGCGC GCCATTGCGG GGTGCAACCC
     3061 CGGCGAAATG AAAGGCGCCG CGCGGAGGCG GCGGCGCCCC AGCTTCACAC GGCGTGTGGC
     3121 TGCGGAACCG CCTTGGATAA ACGGAACTTA CGCCACTCCC TTGTCCTCTG ATACCCTACT
     3181 CGACGCGTCC TACGCGTGAC CCTAGACCGG GGACTTATCA TCCAACCTGT TAGAACATCA
     3241 AGAGAGAACC AGTCGGTTCT CTCTTTTATG TATAGAAGAA TGAGGTTAAG GAGAGGTCAC
     3301 AAACTAAACA ACTCTTAAAA AGCTGACCTT TACTAATAAT CGCCTTTGTT TTATAATGAA
     3361 AACATTAACG AAATAATTTA TTAAGGAGAG AATACTAATG GAAAAAAAGG AATTTCGTGT
     3421 TTTGATAAAA TACTGTTTTC TGAAGGGAAA AAATACAGTG GAAGCAAAAA CTTGGCTTGA
     3481 TAATGAGTTT CCGGACTCTG CCCCAGGGAA ATCAACAATA ATTGATTGGT ATGCAAAATT
     3541 CAAGCGTGGT GAAATGAGCA CGGAGGACGG TGAACGCAGT GGACGCCCGA AAGAGGTGGT
     3601 TACCGACGAA AACATCAAAA AAATCCACAA AATGATTTTG AATGACCGTA AAATGAAGTT
     3661 GATCGAGATA GCAGAGGCCT TAAAGATATC AAAGGAACGT GTTGGTCATA TCATTCATCA
     3721 ATATTTGGAT ATGCGGAAGC TCTGTGCGAA ATGGGTGCCG CGCGAGCTCA CATTTGACCA
     3781 AAAACAACGA CGTGTTGATG ATTCTAAGCG GTGTTTGCAG CTGTTAACTC GTAATACACC
     3841 CGAGTTTTTC CGTCGATATG TGACAATGGA TGAAACATGG CTCCATCACT ACACTCCTGA
     3901 GTCCAATCGA CAGTCGGCTG AGTGGACAGC GACCGGTGAA CCGTCTCCGA AGCGTGGAAA
     3961 GACTCAAAAG TCCGCTGGCA AAGTAATGGC CTCTGTTTTT TGGGATGCGC ATGGAATAAT
     4021 TTTTATCGAT TATCTTGAGA AGGGAAAAAC CATCAACAGT GACTATTATA TGGCGTTATT
     4081 GGAGCGTTTG AAGGTCGAAA TCGCGGCAAA ACGGCCCCAC ATGAAGAAGA AAAAAGTGTT
     4141 GTTCCACCAA GACAACGCAC CGTGCCACAA GTCATTGAGA ACGATGGCAA AAATTCATGA
     4201 ATTGGGCTTC GAATTGCTTC CCCACCCGCC GTATTCTCCA GATCTGGCCC CCAGCGACTT
     4261 TTTCTTGTTC TCAGACCTCA AAAGGATGCT CGCAGGGAAA AAATTTGGCT GCAATGAAGA
     4321 GGTGATCGCC GAAACTGAGG CCTATTTTGA GGCAAAACCG AAGGAGTACT ACCAAAATGG
     4381 TATCAAAAAA TTGGAAGGTC GTTATAATCG TTGTATCGCT CTTGAAGGGA ACTATGTTGA
     4441 ATAAGCTTGG AATCTCCTTC TCGCCTCTTT CGCTGAACAC GAAAGCGAAT CCGTTCAGCA
     4501 CACACTTTAC GATATGGCGC AAAAAGTCCT CGGCTGCGTG CCGGAAGTGA AAGACATCCA
     4561 CCTCACCATG CCCAACAAGC ATTGCCTGCT CGTGGACCTG TCCCGCTTCG GTCAGGACAA
     4621 TCCCAACGAC TTTTCCGCTG CATAACCCTG CTTCGGGGTC ATTATAGCGA TTTTTTCGGT
     4681 ATATCCATCC TTTTTCGCAC GATATACAGG ATTTTGCCAA AGGGTTCGTG TAGACTTTCC
     4741 TTGGTGTATC CAACGGCGTC AGCCGGGCAG GATAGGTGAA GTAGGCCCAC CCGCGAGCGG
     4801 GTGTTCCTTC TTCACTGTCC CTTATTCGCA CCTGGCGGTG CTCAACGGGA ATCCTGCTCT
     4861 GCGAGGCTGG CCGTACTCCT CATTGAAGAG CTCGGAGACG AGACGAGACA GCCTGAGAAT
     4921 GGATGCGAGT AATGATACAA CAATAGCGTG CTGTTCGCAC GCTAAGGTCA GGCGGAATGG
     4981 CACTTCCTTA TTCCAGATGC GTGCGGATTA TGCATGACTG GCCGTCGTTT TAC
//
