# Supplementary material for: A scalable transposon mutagenesis system for non-model bacteria
Source: bioRxiv preprint, doi:10.64898/2025.12.22.696024, version 1 (2025-12-23)
Supplement: Plasmid sequences [file 696024_file12.zip › Plasmid sequences/Transposon variant libraries/Himar1-only libraries/pGLU_30/pGLU_9-pGLU_83-pGLU_90.gb]

LOCUS       pGLU_9-pGLU_83-pGLU_90  5033 bp ds-DNA     circular     19-NOV-2024
DEFINITION  .
KEYWORDS    "Name:pGLU_9-pGLU_83-pGLU_90" "Tnp
            Promoter:Proteobacteria_58_13166" "Abr
            Promoter:Firmicutes_32_14434" "Selectable Marker:Erythromycin"
            "Transposase:Himar"
FEATURES             Location/Qualifiers
     promoter        114..218
                     /label="Pamp"
                     /ApEinfo_revcolor="#faac61"
                     /ApEinfo_fwdcolor="#faac61"
     CDS             219..1079
                     /label="AmpR"
                     /ApEinfo_revcolor="#f58a5e"
                     /ApEinfo_fwdcolor="#f58a5e"
     ORI             complement(1336..1724)
                     /label="R6K ORI"
                     /ApEinfo_revcolor="#f58a5e"
                     /ApEinfo_fwdcolor="#f58a5e"
     primer_bind     1914..1930
                     /label="M13 rev"
                     /ApEinfo_revcolor="#c7b0e3"
                     /ApEinfo_fwdcolor="#c7b0e3"
     prokaryote p... complement(1987..2018)
                     /label="L2U8H11"
                     /ApEinfo_revcolor="#75c6a9"
                     /ApEinfo_fwdcolor="#75c6a9"
     miscellaneous   complement(2019..2058)
                     /label="UNSX"
                     /ApEinfo_revcolor="#9eafd2"
                     /ApEinfo_fwdcolor="#9eafd2"
     miscellaneous   2078..2107
                     /label="Himar_LE"
                     /ApEinfo_revcolor="#faac61"
                     /ApEinfo_fwdcolor="#faac61"
     miscellaneous   complement(2078..2107)
                     /label="Himar_RE"
                     /ApEinfo_revcolor="#faac61"
                     /ApEinfo_fwdcolor="#faac61"
     prokaryote t... complement(2108..2193)
                     /label="TermC"
                     /ApEinfo_revcolor="#f8d3a9"
                     /ApEinfo_fwdcolor="#f8d3a9"
     misc_feature    complement(2198..2932)
                     /label="ermC"
                     /ApEinfo_revcolor="#faac61"
                     /ApEinfo_fwdcolor="#faac61"
                     /note="codon-optimized to allow Twist synthesis"
     misc_feature    complement(2930..2933)
                     /label="downstream region"
                     /ApEinfo_revcolor="#9eafd2"
                     /ApEinfo_fwdcolor="#9eafd2"
     RS421_promot... complement(2934..3098)
                     /label=14434
                     /ApEinfo_revcolor="#84b0dc"
                     /ApEinfo_fwdcolor="#84b0dc"
     misc_feature    3099..3128
                     /label="R primer binding"
                     /ApEinfo_revcolor="#d6b295"
                     /ApEinfo_fwdcolor="#d6b295"
     Primer site     complement(3099..3128)
                     /label="R-skpp-asm-15-mer-2x"
                     /ApEinfo_revcolor="#f58a5e"
                     /ApEinfo_fwdcolor="#f58a5e"
     promoter ID ... complement(3129..3148)
                     /label=">skpp-1928-F_sk20mer-2219"
                     /ApEinfo_revcolor="#f58a5e"
                     /ApEinfo_fwdcolor="#f58a5e"
     misc_feature    complement(3149..3152)
                     /label="downstream region"
                     /ApEinfo_revcolor="#9eafd2"
                     /ApEinfo_fwdcolor="#9eafd2"
     misc_feature    complement(3149..3152)
                     /label="upstream region"
                     /ApEinfo_revcolor="#9eafd2"
                     /ApEinfo_fwdcolor="#9eafd2"
     promoter ID ... complement(3153..3172)
                     /label=">skpp-1935-F_sk20mer-860"
                     /ApEinfo_revcolor="#f58a5e"
                     /ApEinfo_fwdcolor="#f58a5e"
     misc_feature    complement(3173..3202)
                     /label="F primer binding"
                     /ApEinfo_revcolor="#d6b295"
                     /ApEinfo_fwdcolor="#d6b295"
     miscellaneous   3203..3232
                     /label="Himar_RE"
                     /ApEinfo_revcolor="#faac61"
                     /ApEinfo_fwdcolor="#faac61"
     miscellaneous   complement(3203..3232)
                     /label="Himar_LE"
                     /ApEinfo_revcolor="#faac61"
                     /ApEinfo_fwdcolor="#faac61"
     RS421_promot... 3233..3397
                     /label=13166
                     /ApEinfo_revcolor="#f58a5e"
                     /ApEinfo_fwdcolor="#f58a5e"
     misc_feature    complement(3398..3401)
                     /label="upstream region"
                     /ApEinfo_revcolor="#9eafd2"
                     /ApEinfo_fwdcolor="#9eafd2"
     CDS             3398..4444
                     /label="Himar_Tnp"
                     /ApEinfo_revcolor="#f58a5e"
                     /ApEinfo_fwdcolor="#f58a5e"
     prokaryote t... 4449..4629
                     /label="TAmarelleT9"
                     /ApEinfo_revcolor="#f58a5e"
                     /ApEinfo_fwdcolor="#f58a5e"
     miscellaneous   4630..4875
                     /label="oriT"
                     /ApEinfo_revcolor="#84b0dc"
                     /ApEinfo_fwdcolor="#84b0dc"
     miscellaneous   complement(4895..4934)
                     /label="UNS1"
                     /ApEinfo_revcolor="#9eafd2"
                     /ApEinfo_fwdcolor="#9eafd2"
     prokaryote t... complement(4935..4964)
                     /label="L2U5H11"
                     /ApEinfo_revcolor="#f8d3a9"
                     /ApEinfo_fwdcolor="#f8d3a9"
     primer_bind     complement(5017..5033)
                     /label="M13 fwd"
                     /ApEinfo_revcolor="#d59687"
                     /ApEinfo_fwdcolor="#d59687"
ORIGIN
        1 AACGTCGTGA CTGGGAAAAC CCTGGCGCTT GTGGTGGATC ACAGTTATTG GAGACTTCCT
       61 TGGCCGTACG ATGGGTTTTG TTTCAGGTAT CTGGCACTTT TCGGGGAAAT GTGCGCGGAA
      121 CCCCTATTTG TTTATTTTTC TAAATACATT CAAATATGTA TCCGCTCATG AGACAATAAC
      181 CCTGATAAAT GCTTCAATAA TATTGAAAAA GGAAGAGTAT GAGTATTCAA CATTTCCGTG
      241 TCGCCCTTAT TCCCTTTTTT GCGGCATTTT GCCTTCCTGT TTTTGCTCAC CCAGAAACGC
      301 TGGTGAAAGT AAAAGATGCT GAAGATCAGT TGGGTGCACG AGTGGGTTAC ATCGAACTGG
      361 ATCTCAACAG CGGTAAGATC CTTGAGAGTT TTCGCCCCGA AGAACGTTTT CCAATGATGA
      421 GCACTTTTAA AGTTCTGCTA TGTGGCGCGG TATTATCCCG TATTGACGCC GGGCAAGAGC
      481 AACTCGGTCG CCGCATACAC TATTCTCAGA ATGACTTGGT TGAGTACTCA CCAGTCACAG
      541 AAAAGCATCT TACGGATGGC ATGACAGTAA GAGAATTATG CAGTGCTGCC ATAACCATGA
      601 GTGATAACAC TGCGGCCAAC TTACTTCTGA CAACGATCGG AGGACCGAAG GAGCTAACCG
      661 CTTTTTTGCA CAACATGGGG GATCATGTAA CTCGCCTTGA TCGTTGGGAA CCGGAGCTGA
      721 ATGAAGCCAT ACCAAACGAC GAGCGTGACA CCACGATGCC TGTAGCAATG GCAACAACGT
      781 TGCGCAAACT ATTAACTGGC GAACTACTTA CTCTAGCTTC CCGGCAACAA TTAATAGACT
      841 GGATGGAGGC GGATAAAGTT GCAGGACCAC TTCTGCGCTC GGCCCTTCCG GCTGGCTGGT
      901 TTATTGCTGA TAAATCTGGA GCCGGTGAGC GTGGCTCTCG CGGTATCATT GCAGCACTGG
      961 GGCCAGATGG TAAGCCCTCC CGTATCGTAG TTATCTACAC GACGGGGAGT CAGGCAACTA
     1021 TGGATGAACG AAATAGACAG ATCGCTGAGA TAGGTGCCTC ACTGATTAAG CATTGGTAAC
     1081 TGTCAGACCA AGTTTACTCA TATATACTTT AGATTGATTT AAAACTTCAT TTTTAATTTA
     1141 AAAGGATCTA GGTGAAGATC CTTGAATTGC CATTATCAAC AAGTTTGTAC AAAAAAGCAG
     1201 GCTCCGAATT GGTATCACGA GGACGATTTG AAGCCCCCTA CCCATTTACG CTGACTTGAC
     1261 GGGACGGCGG CTTTGTTGAA TAGAGCGTCA GACCCCGTAG AAAAGATCAA AGGATCTTCG
     1321 GCCGGCCGGC GCGCCGATCT GAAGATCAGC AGTTCAACCT GTTGATAGTA CGTACTAAGC
     1381 TCTCATGTTT CACGTACTAA GCTCTCATGT TTAACGTACT AAGCTCTCAT GTTTAACGAA
     1441 CTAAACCCTC ATGGCTAACG TACTAAGCTC TCATGGCTAA CGTACTAAGC TCTCATGTTT
     1501 CACGTACTAA GCTCTCATGT TTGAACAATA AAATTAATAT AAATCAGCAA CTTAAATAGC
     1561 CTCTAAGGTT TTAAGTTTTA TAAGAAAAAA AAGAATATAT AAGGCTTTTA AAGCCTTTAA
     1621 GGTTTAACGG TTGTGGACAA CAAGCCAGGG ATGTAACGCA CTGAGAAGCC CTTAGAGCCT
     1681 CTCAAAGCAA TTTTGAGTGA CACAGGAACA CTTAACGGCT GACATGGGGC GCGCCCAGCT
     1741 GTAACGCCAG CAACGCGGCC TTTTTACGGT TCCTGGCCTT TTGCTGGCCT TTTGCTCACA
     1801 TGTTCTTTCC AGCGACATAT GCCATACGCC GAACTGAACT CCACCTAATG TCTTGGAGAT
     1861 TGTCGGATAG CGCGGAATAG GATTGTGCCC TCTGAGCGGA TAACAATTTC ACACAGGAAA
     1921 CAGCTATGAC CATGACACAT GCATCCACCA TCGCAGACTT ATCATCACTG AGCCTCCACC
     1981 TAGCCTATAC AACAATAGCG TGCGTGGTTA GCACGCTAGG TGGAAGGGCT CGGAGTTGTG
     2041 GTAATCTATG TATCCTGGGG TGCTCTTCAT GCTAGCGTAA CAGGTTGGAT GATAAGTCCC
     2101 CGGTCTAGCC GACTGCGCAA AAGACATAAT CGATTCACAA AAAATAGGCA CACGAAAAAC
     2161 AAGTTAAGGG ATGCAGTTTA TGCATCCCTT AACAAGCTTA CTTATTAAAT AATTTATAGC
     2221 TATTGAAAAG AGATAAGAAT TGTTCAAAGC TAATATTGTT TAAATCGTCA ATTCCTGCAT
     2281 GTTTTAAGGA ATTGTTAAAT TGATTTTTTG TAAATATTTT CTTGTATTCT TTGTTAACCC
     2341 ATTTCATAAC GAAATAATTA TACTTTTGTT TATCTTTGTG TGATATTCTT GATTTTTTTC
     2401 TACTTAATCT GATAAGTGAG CTATTCACTT TAGGTTTAGG ATGAAAATAT TCTCTTGGAA
     2461 CCATACTTAA TATAGAAATA TCAACTTCTG CCATTAAAAG TAATGCCAAT GAGCGTTTTG
     2521 TATTTAATAA TCTTTTAGCA AACCCGTATT CCACGATTAA ATAAATCTCA TTAGCTATAC
     2581 TATCAAAAAC AATTTTGCGT ATTATATCCG TACTTATGTT ATAAGGTATA TTACCATATA
     2641 TTTTATAGGA TTGGTTTTTA GGAAATTTAA ACTGCAATAT ATCCTTGTTT AAAACTTGGA
     2701 AATTATCGTG ATCAACAAGT TTATTTTCTG TAGTTTTGCA TAATTTATGG TCTATTTCAA
     2761 TGGCAGTTAC GAAATTACAC CTCTTTACTA ATTCAAGGGT AAAATGGCCT TTTCCTGAGC
     2821 CGATTTCAAA GATATTATCA TGTTCATTTA ATCTTATGTT TGTCATAATC TTGTCGATAT
     2881 TATGCTTAGA AGTAATAAAG TTTTGACTGT GTTTTATATT TTTCTCGTTC ATTtagtatt
     2941 ctctccttaa taaattattt cgttaatgtt ttcattataa aacaaaggcg attattagta
     3001 aaggtcagct ttttaagagt tgtttagttt gtgacctctc cttaacctca ttcttctata
     3061 cataaaagag agaaccgact ggttctctct tgatgttccc agcttcacac ggcgtgtggc
     3121 tgcggaacat gcttaccaac gtccccaata cgCGGCGAAC GGGACTTTTA TTACCCTACT
     3181 CGACGCGTCC TACGCGTGAC CCTAGACCGG GGACTTATCA TCCAACCTGT TATTCGCCTC
     3241 AAGATGTGCA TGGAGCCGTA GCATGGGAGC TCAAAAGTCG TCGGACAAGT AAGCCGCAAC
     3301 AACGCTTTTC CTTGTTGTTG CGGCGTCTGT CGAGCCGACC CCCCGTGCCG CAGGCAGACC
     3361 GCCGCCGAAT GTTCCTCATT TGAGCGGATG TCTTTCCATG GAAAAAAAGG AATTTCGTGT
     3421 TTTGATAAAA TACTGTTTTC TGAAGGGAAA AAATACAGTG GAAGCAAAAA CTTGGCTTGA
     3481 TAATGAGTTT CCGGACTCTG CCCCAGGGAA ATCAACAATA ATTGATTGGT ATGCAAAATT
     3541 CAAGCGTGGT GAAATGAGCA CGGAGGACGG TGAACGCAGT GGACGCCCGA AAGAGGTGGT
     3601 TACCGACGAA AACATCAAAA AAATCCACAA AATGATTTTG AATGACCGTA AAATGAAGTT
     3661 GATCGAGATA GCAGAGGCCT TAAAGATATC AAAGGAACGT GTTGGTCATA TCATTCATCA
     3721 ATATTTGGAT ATGCGGAAGC TCTGTGCGAA ATGGGTGCCG CGCGAGCTCA CATTTGACCA
     3781 AAAACAACGA CGTGTTGATG ATTCTAAGCG GTGTTTGCAG CTGTTAACTC GTAATACACC
     3841 CGAGTTTTTC CGTCGATATG TGACAATGGA TGAAACATGG CTCCATCACT ACACTCCTGA
     3901 GTCCAATCGA CAGTCGGCTG AGTGGACAGC GACCGGTGAA CCGTCTCCGA AGCGTGGAAA
     3961 GACTCAAAAG TCCGCTGGCA AAGTAATGGC CTCTGTTTTT TGGGATGCGC ATGGAATAAT
     4021 TTTTATCGAT TATCTTGAGA AGGGAAAAAC CATCAACAGT GACTATTATA TGGCGTTATT
     4081 GGAGCGTTTG AAGGTCGAAA TCGCGGCAAA ACGGCCCCAC ATGAAGAAGA AAAAAGTGTT
     4141 GTTCCACCAA GACAACGCAC CGTGCCACAA GTCATTGAGA ACGATGGCAA AAATTCATGA
     4201 ATTGGGCTTC GAATTGCTTC CCCACCCGCC GTATTCTCCA GATCTGGCCC CCAGCGACTT
     4261 TTTCTTGTTC TCAGACCTCA AAAGGATGCT CGCAGGGAAA AAATTTGGCT GCAATGAAGA
     4321 GGTGATCGCC GAAACTGAGG CCTATTTTGA GGCAAAACCG AAGGAGTACT ACCAAAATGG
     4381 TATCAAAAAA TTGGAAGGTC GTTATAATCG TTGTATCGCT CTTGAAGGGA ACTATGTTGA
     4441 ATAAGCTTGG AATCTCCTTC TCGCCTCTTT CGCTGAACAC GAAAGCGAAT CCGTTCAGCA
     4501 CACACTTTAC GATATGGCGC AAAAAGTCCT CGGCTGCGTG CCGGAAGTGA AAGACATCCA
     4561 CCTCACCATG CCCAACAAGC ATTGCCTGCT CGTGGACCTG TCCCGCTTCG GTCAGGACAA
     4621 TCCCAACGAC TTTTCCGCTG CATAACCCTG CTTCGGGGTC ATTATAGCGA TTTTTTCGGT
     4681 ATATCCATCC TTTTTCGCAC GATATACAGG ATTTTGCCAA AGGGTTCGTG TAGACTTTCC
     4741 TTGGTGTATC CAACGGCGTC AGCCGGGCAG GATAGGTGAA GTAGGCCCAC CCGCGAGCGG
     4801 GTGTTCCTTC TTCACTGTCC CTTATTCGCA CCTGGCGGTG CTCAACGGGA ATCCTGCTCT
     4861 GCGAGGCTGG CCGTACTCCT CATTGAAGAG CTCGGAGACG AGACGAGACA GCCTGAGAAT
     4921 GGATGCGAGT AATGATACAA CAATAGCGTG CTGTTCGCAC GCTAAGGTCA GGCGGAATGG
     4981 CACTTCCTTA TTCCAGATGC GTGCGGATTA TGCATGACTG GCCGTCGTTT TAC
//
