# Supplementary material for: A scalable transposon mutagenesis system for non-model bacteria
Source: bioRxiv preprint, doi:10.64898/2025.12.22.696024, version 1 (2025-12-23)
Supplement: Plasmid sequences [file 696024_file12.zip › Plasmid sequences/Transposon variant libraries/Himar1-only libraries/pGLU_30/pGLU_9-pGLU_71-pGLU_94.gb]

LOCUS       pGLU_9-pGLU_71-pGLU_94  5033 bp ds-DNA     circular     19-NOV-2024
DEFINITION  .
KEYWORDS    "Name:pGLU_9-pGLU_71-pGLU_94" "Tnp Promoter:Firmicutes_40_13926"
            "Abr Promoter:Firmicutes_38_13168" "Selectable Marker:Erythromycin"
            "Transposase:Himar"
FEATURES             Location/Qualifiers
     promoter        114..218
                     /label="Pamp"
                     /ApEinfo_revcolor="#faac61"
                     /ApEinfo_fwdcolor="#faac61"
     CDS             219..1079
                     /label="AmpR"
                     /ApEinfo_revcolor="#f58a5e"
                     /ApEinfo_fwdcolor="#f58a5e"
     ORI             complement(1336..1724)
                     /label="R6K ORI"
                     /ApEinfo_revcolor="#f58a5e"
                     /ApEinfo_fwdcolor="#f58a5e"
     primer_bind     1914..1930
                     /label="M13 rev"
                     /ApEinfo_revcolor="#c7b0e3"
                     /ApEinfo_fwdcolor="#c7b0e3"
     prokaryote p... complement(1987..2018)
                     /label="L2U8H11"
                     /ApEinfo_revcolor="#75c6a9"
                     /ApEinfo_fwdcolor="#75c6a9"
     miscellaneous   complement(2019..2058)
                     /label="UNSX"
                     /ApEinfo_revcolor="#9eafd2"
                     /ApEinfo_fwdcolor="#9eafd2"
     miscellaneous   2078..2107
                     /label="Himar_LE"
                     /ApEinfo_revcolor="#faac61"
                     /ApEinfo_fwdcolor="#faac61"
     miscellaneous   complement(2078..2107)
                     /label="Himar_RE"
                     /ApEinfo_revcolor="#faac61"
                     /ApEinfo_fwdcolor="#faac61"
     prokaryote t... complement(2108..2193)
                     /label="TermC"
                     /ApEinfo_revcolor="#f8d3a9"
                     /ApEinfo_fwdcolor="#f8d3a9"
     misc_feature    complement(2198..2932)
                     /label="ermC"
                     /ApEinfo_revcolor="#faac61"
                     /ApEinfo_fwdcolor="#faac61"
                     /note="codon-optimized to allow Twist synthesis"
     misc_feature    complement(2930..2933)
                     /label="downstream region"
                     /ApEinfo_revcolor="#9eafd2"
                     /ApEinfo_fwdcolor="#9eafd2"
     RS421_promot... complement(2934..3098)
                     /label=13168
                     /ApEinfo_revcolor="#f58a5e"
                     /ApEinfo_fwdcolor="#f58a5e"
     misc_feature    3099..3128
                     /label="R primer binding"
                     /ApEinfo_revcolor="#d6b295"
                     /ApEinfo_fwdcolor="#d6b295"
     promoter ID ... complement(3129..3148)
                     /label=">skpp-1916-F_sk20mer-1027"
                     /ApEinfo_revcolor="#f58a5e"
                     /ApEinfo_fwdcolor="#f58a5e"
     misc_feature    complement(3149..3152)
                     /label="downstream region"
                     /ApEinfo_revcolor="#9eafd2"
                     /ApEinfo_fwdcolor="#9eafd2"
     misc_feature    complement(3149..3152)
                     /label="upstream region"
                     /ApEinfo_revcolor="#9eafd2"
                     /ApEinfo_fwdcolor="#9eafd2"
     promoter ID ... complement(3153..3172)
                     /label=">skpp-1939-F_sk20mer-6802"
                     /ApEinfo_revcolor="#f58a5e"
                     /ApEinfo_fwdcolor="#f58a5e"
     misc_feature    complement(3173..3202)
                     /label="F primer binding"
                     /ApEinfo_revcolor="#d6b295"
                     /ApEinfo_fwdcolor="#d6b295"
     miscellaneous   3203..3232
                     /label="Himar_RE"
                     /ApEinfo_revcolor="#faac61"
                     /ApEinfo_fwdcolor="#faac61"
     miscellaneous   complement(3203..3232)
                     /label="Himar_LE"
                     /ApEinfo_revcolor="#faac61"
                     /ApEinfo_fwdcolor="#faac61"
     RS421_promot... 3233..3397
                     /label=13926
                     /ApEinfo_revcolor="#f58a5e"
                     /ApEinfo_fwdcolor="#f58a5e"
     misc_feature    complement(3398..3401)
                     /label="upstream region"
                     /ApEinfo_revcolor="#9eafd2"
                     /ApEinfo_fwdcolor="#9eafd2"
     CDS             3398..4444
                     /label="Himar_Tnp"
                     /ApEinfo_revcolor="#f58a5e"
                     /ApEinfo_fwdcolor="#f58a5e"
     prokaryote t... 4449..4629
                     /label="TAmarelleT9"
                     /ApEinfo_revcolor="#f58a5e"
                     /ApEinfo_fwdcolor="#f58a5e"
     miscellaneous   4630..4875
                     /label="oriT"
                     /ApEinfo_revcolor="#84b0dc"
                     /ApEinfo_fwdcolor="#84b0dc"
     miscellaneous   complement(4895..4934)
                     /label="UNS1"
                     /ApEinfo_revcolor="#9eafd2"
                     /ApEinfo_fwdcolor="#9eafd2"
     prokaryote t... complement(4935..4964)
                     /label="L2U5H11"
                     /ApEinfo_revcolor="#f8d3a9"
                     /ApEinfo_fwdcolor="#f8d3a9"
     primer_bind     complement(5017..5033)
                     /label="M13 fwd"
                     /ApEinfo_revcolor="#d59687"
                     /ApEinfo_fwdcolor="#d59687"
ORIGIN
        1 AACGTCGTGA CTGGGAAAAC CCTGGCGCTT GTGGTGGATC ACAGTTATTG GAGACTTCCT
       61 TGGCCGTACG ATGGGTTTTG TTTCAGGTAT CTGGCACTTT TCGGGGAAAT GTGCGCGGAA
      121 CCCCTATTTG TTTATTTTTC TAAATACATT CAAATATGTA TCCGCTCATG AGACAATAAC
      181 CCTGATAAAT GCTTCAATAA TATTGAAAAA GGAAGAGTAT GAGTATTCAA CATTTCCGTG
      241 TCGCCCTTAT TCCCTTTTTT GCGGCATTTT GCCTTCCTGT TTTTGCTCAC CCAGAAACGC
      301 TGGTGAAAGT AAAAGATGCT GAAGATCAGT TGGGTGCACG AGTGGGTTAC ATCGAACTGG
      361 ATCTCAACAG CGGTAAGATC CTTGAGAGTT TTCGCCCCGA AGAACGTTTT CCAATGATGA
      421 GCACTTTTAA AGTTCTGCTA TGTGGCGCGG TATTATCCCG TATTGACGCC GGGCAAGAGC
      481 AACTCGGTCG CCGCATACAC TATTCTCAGA ATGACTTGGT TGAGTACTCA CCAGTCACAG
      541 AAAAGCATCT TACGGATGGC ATGACAGTAA GAGAATTATG CAGTGCTGCC ATAACCATGA
      601 GTGATAACAC TGCGGCCAAC TTACTTCTGA CAACGATCGG AGGACCGAAG GAGCTAACCG
      661 CTTTTTTGCA CAACATGGGG GATCATGTAA CTCGCCTTGA TCGTTGGGAA CCGGAGCTGA
      721 ATGAAGCCAT ACCAAACGAC GAGCGTGACA CCACGATGCC TGTAGCAATG GCAACAACGT
      781 TGCGCAAACT ATTAACTGGC GAACTACTTA CTCTAGCTTC CCGGCAACAA TTAATAGACT
      841 GGATGGAGGC GGATAAAGTT GCAGGACCAC TTCTGCGCTC GGCCCTTCCG GCTGGCTGGT
      901 TTATTGCTGA TAAATCTGGA GCCGGTGAGC GTGGCTCTCG CGGTATCATT GCAGCACTGG
      961 GGCCAGATGG TAAGCCCTCC CGTATCGTAG TTATCTACAC GACGGGGAGT CAGGCAACTA
     1021 TGGATGAACG AAATAGACAG ATCGCTGAGA TAGGTGCCTC ACTGATTAAG CATTGGTAAC
     1081 TGTCAGACCA AGTTTACTCA TATATACTTT AGATTGATTT AAAACTTCAT TTTTAATTTA
     1141 AAAGGATCTA GGTGAAGATC CTTGAATTGC CATTATCAAC AAGTTTGTAC AAAAAAGCAG
     1201 GCTCCGAATT GGTATCACGA GGACGATTTG AAGCCCCCTA CCCATTTACG CTGACTTGAC
     1261 GGGACGGCGG CTTTGTTGAA TAGAGCGTCA GACCCCGTAG AAAAGATCAA AGGATCTTCG
     1321 GCCGGCCGGC GCGCCGATCT GAAGATCAGC AGTTCAACCT GTTGATAGTA CGTACTAAGC
     1381 TCTCATGTTT CACGTACTAA GCTCTCATGT TTAACGTACT AAGCTCTCAT GTTTAACGAA
     1441 CTAAACCCTC ATGGCTAACG TACTAAGCTC TCATGGCTAA CGTACTAAGC TCTCATGTTT
     1501 CACGTACTAA GCTCTCATGT TTGAACAATA AAATTAATAT AAATCAGCAA CTTAAATAGC
     1561 CTCTAAGGTT TTAAGTTTTA TAAGAAAAAA AAGAATATAT AAGGCTTTTA AAGCCTTTAA
     1621 GGTTTAACGG TTGTGGACAA CAAGCCAGGG ATGTAACGCA CTGAGAAGCC CTTAGAGCCT
     1681 CTCAAAGCAA TTTTGAGTGA CACAGGAACA CTTAACGGCT GACATGGGGC GCGCCCAGCT
     1741 GTAACGCCAG CAACGCGGCC TTTTTACGGT TCCTGGCCTT TTGCTGGCCT TTTGCTCACA
     1801 TGTTCTTTCC AGCGACATAT GCCATACGCC GAACTGAACT CCACCTAATG TCTTGGAGAT
     1861 TGTCGGATAG CGCGGAATAG GATTGTGCCC TCTGAGCGGA TAACAATTTC ACACAGGAAA
     1921 CAGCTATGAC CATGACACAT GCATCCACCA TCGCAGACTT ATCATCACTG AGCCTCCACC
     1981 TAGCCTATAC AACAATAGCG TGCGTGGTTA GCACGCTAGG TGGAAGGGCT CGGAGTTGTG
     2041 GTAATCTATG TATCCTGGGG TGCTCTTCAT GCTAGCGTAA CAGGTTGGAT GATAAGTCCC
     2101 CGGTCTAGCC GACTGCGCAA AAGACATAAT CGATTCACAA AAAATAGGCA CACGAAAAAC
     2161 AAGTTAAGGG ATGCAGTTTA TGCATCCCTT AACAAGCTTA CTTATTAAAT AATTTATAGC
     2221 TATTGAAAAG AGATAAGAAT TGTTCAAAGC TAATATTGTT TAAATCGTCA ATTCCTGCAT
     2281 GTTTTAAGGA ATTGTTAAAT TGATTTTTTG TAAATATTTT CTTGTATTCT TTGTTAACCC
     2341 ATTTCATAAC GAAATAATTA TACTTTTGTT TATCTTTGTG TGATATTCTT GATTTTTTTC
     2401 TACTTAATCT GATAAGTGAG CTATTCACTT TAGGTTTAGG ATGAAAATAT TCTCTTGGAA
     2461 CCATACTTAA TATAGAAATA TCAACTTCTG CCATTAAAAG TAATGCCAAT GAGCGTTTTG
     2521 TATTTAATAA TCTTTTAGCA AACCCGTATT CCACGATTAA ATAAATCTCA TTAGCTATAC
     2581 TATCAAAAAC AATTTTGCGT ATTATATCCG TACTTATGTT ATAAGGTATA TTACCATATA
     2641 TTTTATAGGA TTGGTTTTTA GGAAATTTAA ACTGCAATAT ATCCTTGTTT AAAACTTGGA
     2701 AATTATCGTG ATCAACAAGT TTATTTTCTG TAGTTTTGCA TAATTTATGG TCTATTTCAA
     2761 TGGCAGTTAC GAAATTACAC CTCTTTACTA ATTCAAGGGT AAAATGGCCT TTTCCTGAGC
     2821 CGATTTCAAA GATATTATCA TGTTCATTTA ATCTTATGTT TGTCATAATC TTGTCGATAT
     2881 TATGCTTAGA AGTAATAAAG TTTTGACTGT GTTTTATATT TTTCTCGTTC ATTCCTCTAT
     2941 CAAACAAATT ATACTCCTCG AAAATCTCTC TTCAAACCAC GTCAGCTTCC ATCTGCAACC
     3001 TCAAAACACT GTTTTGAGCA ACCTGCGGCT AGCTTCCTTG TTTGTGCTCT TTGATTTTCA
     3061 TTGAGTATTA CTTCCTATTA TCATTATAAC GCTTTTTCCC AGCTTCACAC GGCGTGTGGC
     3121 TGCGGAACGA GGAGCCCAGG TTCTATCATA CGGCCCTAGC GTTCATTCAT GTACCCTACT
     3181 CGACGCGTCC TACGCGTGAC CCTAGACCGG GGACTTATCA TCCAACCTGT TAGAAGCAAG
     3241 GAGATTAACT GCCCGTAACA GCCCGATTGG TGAGGGCTCA TAATCAGTGG GGAATGAAGC
     3301 ACCCACTGAT TAAAGTTTCA CTTTATCAAT GCAAGCAATG TTTGAATTTT GTTTTCAAGT
     3361 AAATCAATGA GAGAATTGAA AGGCAGGAGA AAGAAACATG GAAAAAAAGG AATTTCGTGT
     3421 TTTGATAAAA TACTGTTTTC TGAAGGGAAA AAATACAGTG GAAGCAAAAA CTTGGCTTGA
     3481 TAATGAGTTT CCGGACTCTG CCCCAGGGAA ATCAACAATA ATTGATTGGT ATGCAAAATT
     3541 CAAGCGTGGT GAAATGAGCA CGGAGGACGG TGAACGCAGT GGACGCCCGA AAGAGGTGGT
     3601 TACCGACGAA AACATCAAAA AAATCCACAA AATGATTTTG AATGACCGTA AAATGAAGTT
     3661 GATCGAGATA GCAGAGGCCT TAAAGATATC AAAGGAACGT GTTGGTCATA TCATTCATCA
     3721 ATATTTGGAT ATGCGGAAGC TCTGTGCGAA ATGGGTGCCG CGCGAGCTCA CATTTGACCA
     3781 AAAACAACGA CGTGTTGATG ATTCTAAGCG GTGTTTGCAG CTGTTAACTC GTAATACACC
     3841 CGAGTTTTTC CGTCGATATG TGACAATGGA TGAAACATGG CTCCATCACT ACACTCCTGA
     3901 GTCCAATCGA CAGTCGGCTG AGTGGACAGC GACCGGTGAA CCGTCTCCGA AGCGTGGAAA
     3961 GACTCAAAAG TCCGCTGGCA AAGTAATGGC CTCTGTTTTT TGGGATGCGC ATGGAATAAT
     4021 TTTTATCGAT TATCTTGAGA AGGGAAAAAC CATCAACAGT GACTATTATA TGGCGTTATT
     4081 GGAGCGTTTG AAGGTCGAAA TCGCGGCAAA ACGGCCCCAC ATGAAGAAGA AAAAAGTGTT
     4141 GTTCCACCAA GACAACGCAC CGTGCCACAA GTCATTGAGA ACGATGGCAA AAATTCATGA
     4201 ATTGGGCTTC GAATTGCTTC CCCACCCGCC GTATTCTCCA GATCTGGCCC CCAGCGACTT
     4261 TTTCTTGTTC TCAGACCTCA AAAGGATGCT CGCAGGGAAA AAATTTGGCT GCAATGAAGA
     4321 GGTGATCGCC GAAACTGAGG CCTATTTTGA GGCAAAACCG AAGGAGTACT ACCAAAATGG
     4381 TATCAAAAAA TTGGAAGGTC GTTATAATCG TTGTATCGCT CTTGAAGGGA ACTATGTTGA
     4441 ATAAGCTTGG AATCTCCTTC TCGCCTCTTT CGCTGAACAC GAAAGCGAAT CCGTTCAGCA
     4501 CACACTTTAC GATATGGCGC AAAAAGTCCT CGGCTGCGTG CCGGAAGTGA AAGACATCCA
     4561 CCTCACCATG CCCAACAAGC ATTGCCTGCT CGTGGACCTG TCCCGCTTCG GTCAGGACAA
     4621 TCCCAACGAC TTTTCCGCTG CATAACCCTG CTTCGGGGTC ATTATAGCGA TTTTTTCGGT
     4681 ATATCCATCC TTTTTCGCAC GATATACAGG ATTTTGCCAA AGGGTTCGTG TAGACTTTCC
     4741 TTGGTGTATC CAACGGCGTC AGCCGGGCAG GATAGGTGAA GTAGGCCCAC CCGCGAGCGG
     4801 GTGTTCCTTC TTCACTGTCC CTTATTCGCA CCTGGCGGTG CTCAACGGGA ATCCTGCTCT
     4861 GCGAGGCTGG CCGTACTCCT CATTGAAGAG CTCGGAGACG AGACGAGACA GCCTGAGAAT
     4921 GGATGCGAGT AATGATACAA CAATAGCGTG CTGTTCGCAC GCTAAGGTCA GGCGGAATGG
     4981 CACTTCCTTA TTCCAGATGC GTGCGGATTA TGCATGACTG GCCGTCGTTT TAC
//
