# Supplementary material for: A scalable transposon mutagenesis system for non-model bacteria
Source: bioRxiv preprint, doi:10.64898/2025.12.22.696024, version 1 (2025-12-23)
Supplement: Plasmid sequences [file 696024_file12.zip › Plasmid sequences/Transposon variant libraries/Himar1-only libraries/pGLU_30/pGLU_9-pGLU_78-pGLU_98.gb]

LOCUS       pGLU_9-pGLU_78-pGLU_98  5033 bp ds-DNA     circular     19-NOV-2024
DEFINITION  .
KEYWORDS    "Name:pGLU_9-pGLU_78-pGLU_98" "Tnp
            Promoter:Proteobacteria_45_14271" "Abr
            Promoter:Firmicutes_39_14143" "Selectable Marker:Erythromycin"
            "Transposase:Himar"
FEATURES             Location/Qualifiers
     promoter        114..218
                     /label="Pamp"
                     /ApEinfo_revcolor="#faac61"
                     /ApEinfo_fwdcolor="#faac61"
     CDS             219..1079
                     /label="AmpR"
                     /ApEinfo_revcolor="#f58a5e"
                     /ApEinfo_fwdcolor="#f58a5e"
     ORI             complement(1336..1724)
                     /label="R6K ORI"
                     /ApEinfo_revcolor="#f58a5e"
                     /ApEinfo_fwdcolor="#f58a5e"
     primer_bind     1914..1930
                     /label="M13 rev"
                     /ApEinfo_revcolor="#c7b0e3"
                     /ApEinfo_fwdcolor="#c7b0e3"
     prokaryote p... complement(1987..2018)
                     /label="L2U8H11"
                     /ApEinfo_revcolor="#75c6a9"
                     /ApEinfo_fwdcolor="#75c6a9"
     miscellaneous   complement(2019..2058)
                     /label="UNSX"
                     /ApEinfo_revcolor="#9eafd2"
                     /ApEinfo_fwdcolor="#9eafd2"
     miscellaneous   2078..2107
                     /label="Himar_LE"
                     /ApEinfo_revcolor="#faac61"
                     /ApEinfo_fwdcolor="#faac61"
     miscellaneous   complement(2078..2107)
                     /label="Himar_RE"
                     /ApEinfo_revcolor="#faac61"
                     /ApEinfo_fwdcolor="#faac61"
     prokaryote t... complement(2108..2193)
                     /label="TermC"
                     /ApEinfo_revcolor="#f8d3a9"
                     /ApEinfo_fwdcolor="#f8d3a9"
     misc_feature    complement(2198..2932)
                     /label="ermC"
                     /ApEinfo_revcolor="#faac61"
                     /ApEinfo_fwdcolor="#faac61"
                     /note="codon-optimized to allow Twist synthesis"
     misc_feature    complement(2930..2933)
                     /label="downstream region"
                     /ApEinfo_revcolor="#9eafd2"
                     /ApEinfo_fwdcolor="#9eafd2"
     CDS             complement(2934..3062)
                     /ApEinfo_revcolor="#84b0dc"
                     /ApEinfo_fwdcolor="#84b0dc"
                     /translation="MGGIGVSCSFNKIKDSVKQKIDSMGDKGTYGVSASHPLAVEEG"
     RS421_promot... complement(2934..3098)
                     /label=14143
                     /ApEinfo_revcolor="#f58a5e"
                     /ApEinfo_fwdcolor="#f58a5e"
     misc_feature    3099..3128
                     /label="R primer binding"
                     /ApEinfo_revcolor="#d6b295"
                     /ApEinfo_fwdcolor="#d6b295"
     promoter ID ... complement(3129..3148)
                     /label=">skpp-1923-F_sk20mer-1906"
                     /ApEinfo_revcolor="#f58a5e"
                     /ApEinfo_fwdcolor="#f58a5e"
     misc_feature    complement(3149..3152)
                     /label="upstream region"
                     /ApEinfo_revcolor="#9eafd2"
                     /ApEinfo_fwdcolor="#9eafd2"
     misc_feature    complement(3149..3152)
                     /label="downstream region"
                     /ApEinfo_revcolor="#9eafd2"
                     /ApEinfo_fwdcolor="#9eafd2"
     promoter ID ... complement(3153..3172)
                     /label=">skpp-1943-F_sk20mer-8992"
                     /ApEinfo_revcolor="#f58a5e"
                     /ApEinfo_fwdcolor="#f58a5e"
     misc_feature    complement(3173..3202)
                     /label="F primer binding"
                     /ApEinfo_revcolor="#d6b295"
                     /ApEinfo_fwdcolor="#d6b295"
     miscellaneous   3203..3232
                     /label="Himar_RE"
                     /ApEinfo_revcolor="#faac61"
                     /ApEinfo_fwdcolor="#faac61"
     miscellaneous   complement(3203..3232)
                     /label="Himar_LE"
                     /ApEinfo_revcolor="#faac61"
                     /ApEinfo_fwdcolor="#faac61"
     RS421_promot... 3233..3397
                     /label=14271
                     /ApEinfo_revcolor="#f58a5e"
                     /ApEinfo_fwdcolor="#f58a5e"
     misc_feature    complement(3398..3401)
                     /label="upstream region"
                     /ApEinfo_revcolor="#9eafd2"
                     /ApEinfo_fwdcolor="#9eafd2"
     CDS             3398..4444
                     /label="Himar_Tnp"
                     /ApEinfo_revcolor="#f58a5e"
                     /ApEinfo_fwdcolor="#f58a5e"
     prokaryote t... 4449..4629
                     /label="TAmarelleT9"
                     /ApEinfo_revcolor="#f58a5e"
                     /ApEinfo_fwdcolor="#f58a5e"
     miscellaneous   4630..4875
                     /label="oriT"
                     /ApEinfo_revcolor="#84b0dc"
                     /ApEinfo_fwdcolor="#84b0dc"
     miscellaneous   complement(4895..4934)
                     /label="UNS1"
                     /ApEinfo_revcolor="#9eafd2"
                     /ApEinfo_fwdcolor="#9eafd2"
     prokaryote t... complement(4935..4964)
                     /label="L2U5H11"
                     /ApEinfo_revcolor="#f8d3a9"
                     /ApEinfo_fwdcolor="#f8d3a9"
     primer_bind     complement(5017..5033)
                     /label="M13 fwd"
                     /ApEinfo_revcolor="#d59687"
                     /ApEinfo_fwdcolor="#d59687"
ORIGIN
        1 AACGTCGTGA CTGGGAAAAC CCTGGCGCTT GTGGTGGATC ACAGTTATTG GAGACTTCCT
       61 TGGCCGTACG ATGGGTTTTG TTTCAGGTAT CTGGCACTTT TCGGGGAAAT GTGCGCGGAA
      121 CCCCTATTTG TTTATTTTTC TAAATACATT CAAATATGTA TCCGCTCATG AGACAATAAC
      181 CCTGATAAAT GCTTCAATAA TATTGAAAAA GGAAGAGTAT GAGTATTCAA CATTTCCGTG
      241 TCGCCCTTAT TCCCTTTTTT GCGGCATTTT GCCTTCCTGT TTTTGCTCAC CCAGAAACGC
      301 TGGTGAAAGT AAAAGATGCT GAAGATCAGT TGGGTGCACG AGTGGGTTAC ATCGAACTGG
      361 ATCTCAACAG CGGTAAGATC CTTGAGAGTT TTCGCCCCGA AGAACGTTTT CCAATGATGA
      421 GCACTTTTAA AGTTCTGCTA TGTGGCGCGG TATTATCCCG TATTGACGCC GGGCAAGAGC
      481 AACTCGGTCG CCGCATACAC TATTCTCAGA ATGACTTGGT TGAGTACTCA CCAGTCACAG
      541 AAAAGCATCT TACGGATGGC ATGACAGTAA GAGAATTATG CAGTGCTGCC ATAACCATGA
      601 GTGATAACAC TGCGGCCAAC TTACTTCTGA CAACGATCGG AGGACCGAAG GAGCTAACCG
      661 CTTTTTTGCA CAACATGGGG GATCATGTAA CTCGCCTTGA TCGTTGGGAA CCGGAGCTGA
      721 ATGAAGCCAT ACCAAACGAC GAGCGTGACA CCACGATGCC TGTAGCAATG GCAACAACGT
      781 TGCGCAAACT ATTAACTGGC GAACTACTTA CTCTAGCTTC CCGGCAACAA TTAATAGACT
      841 GGATGGAGGC GGATAAAGTT GCAGGACCAC TTCTGCGCTC GGCCCTTCCG GCTGGCTGGT
      901 TTATTGCTGA TAAATCTGGA GCCGGTGAGC GTGGCTCTCG CGGTATCATT GCAGCACTGG
      961 GGCCAGATGG TAAGCCCTCC CGTATCGTAG TTATCTACAC GACGGGGAGT CAGGCAACTA
     1021 TGGATGAACG AAATAGACAG ATCGCTGAGA TAGGTGCCTC ACTGATTAAG CATTGGTAAC
     1081 TGTCAGACCA AGTTTACTCA TATATACTTT AGATTGATTT AAAACTTCAT TTTTAATTTA
     1141 AAAGGATCTA GGTGAAGATC CTTGAATTGC CATTATCAAC AAGTTTGTAC AAAAAAGCAG
     1201 GCTCCGAATT GGTATCACGA GGACGATTTG AAGCCCCCTA CCCATTTACG CTGACTTGAC
     1261 GGGACGGCGG CTTTGTTGAA TAGAGCGTCA GACCCCGTAG AAAAGATCAA AGGATCTTCG
     1321 GCCGGCCGGC GCGCCGATCT GAAGATCAGC AGTTCAACCT GTTGATAGTA CGTACTAAGC
     1381 TCTCATGTTT CACGTACTAA GCTCTCATGT TTAACGTACT AAGCTCTCAT GTTTAACGAA
     1441 CTAAACCCTC ATGGCTAACG TACTAAGCTC TCATGGCTAA CGTACTAAGC TCTCATGTTT
     1501 CACGTACTAA GCTCTCATGT TTGAACAATA AAATTAATAT AAATCAGCAA CTTAAATAGC
     1561 CTCTAAGGTT TTAAGTTTTA TAAGAAAAAA AAGAATATAT AAGGCTTTTA AAGCCTTTAA
     1621 GGTTTAACGG TTGTGGACAA CAAGCCAGGG ATGTAACGCA CTGAGAAGCC CTTAGAGCCT
     1681 CTCAAAGCAA TTTTGAGTGA CACAGGAACA CTTAACGGCT GACATGGGGC GCGCCCAGCT
     1741 GTAACGCCAG CAACGCGGCC TTTTTACGGT TCCTGGCCTT TTGCTGGCCT TTTGCTCACA
     1801 TGTTCTTTCC AGCGACATAT GCCATACGCC GAACTGAACT CCACCTAATG TCTTGGAGAT
     1861 TGTCGGATAG CGCGGAATAG GATTGTGCCC TCTGAGCGGA TAACAATTTC ACACAGGAAA
     1921 CAGCTATGAC CATGACACAT GCATCCACCA TCGCAGACTT ATCATCACTG AGCCTCCACC
     1981 TAGCCTATAC AACAATAGCG TGCGTGGTTA GCACGCTAGG TGGAAGGGCT CGGAGTTGTG
     2041 GTAATCTATG TATCCTGGGG TGCTCTTCAT GCTAGCGTAA CAGGTTGGAT GATAAGTCCC
     2101 CGGTCTAGCC GACTGCGCAA AAGACATAAT CGATTCACAA AAAATAGGCA CACGAAAAAC
     2161 AAGTTAAGGG ATGCAGTTTA TGCATCCCTT AACAAGCTTA CTTATTAAAT AATTTATAGC
     2221 TATTGAAAAG AGATAAGAAT TGTTCAAAGC TAATATTGTT TAAATCGTCA ATTCCTGCAT
     2281 GTTTTAAGGA ATTGTTAAAT TGATTTTTTG TAAATATTTT CTTGTATTCT TTGTTAACCC
     2341 ATTTCATAAC GAAATAATTA TACTTTTGTT TATCTTTGTG TGATATTCTT GATTTTTTTC
     2401 TACTTAATCT GATAAGTGAG CTATTCACTT TAGGTTTAGG ATGAAAATAT TCTCTTGGAA
     2461 CCATACTTAA TATAGAAATA TCAACTTCTG CCATTAAAAG TAATGCCAAT GAGCGTTTTG
     2521 TATTTAATAA TCTTTTAGCA AACCCGTATT CCACGATTAA ATAAATCTCA TTAGCTATAC
     2581 TATCAAAAAC AATTTTGCGT ATTATATCCG TACTTATGTT ATAAGGTATA TTACCATATA
     2641 TTTTATAGGA TTGGTTTTTA GGAAATTTAA ACTGCAATAT ATCCTTGTTT AAAACTTGGA
     2701 AATTATCGTG ATCAACAAGT TTATTTTCTG TAGTTTTGCA TAATTTATGG TCTATTTCAA
     2761 TGGCAGTTAC GAAATTACAC CTCTTTACTA ATTCAAGGGT AAAATGGCCT TTTCCTGAGC
     2821 CGATTTCAAA GATATTATCA TGTTCATTTA ATCTTATGTT TGTCATAATC TTGTCGATAT
     2881 TATGCTTAGA AGTAATAAAG TTTTGACTGT GTTTTATATT TTTCTCGTTC ATTACCTTCC
     2941 TCAACCGCAA GGGGGTGAGA GGCACTCACT CCATAAGTTC CTTTATCACC CATACTATCA
     3001 ATTTTTTGCT TAACACTGTC TTTTATTTTA TTGAAAGAAC AGGATACCCC GATACCCCCC
     3061 ATTAAGCTGA CTATCAAACA GAAAAGAATT ATCTTCTTCC AGCTTCACAC GGCGTGTGGC
     3121 TGCGGAACCG ACACTACACA CTAACGCATA CGTTCAGTAG TGTTTGCGGA GCACCCTACT
     3181 CGACGCGTCC TACGCGTGAC CCTAGACCGG GGACTTATCA TCCAACCTGT TATTTTTCGT
     3241 TTCAGAACGC CACAATTTAA GCGTTCTGCC TCCAAATCAA TTCTACCGAA CTCAACCAGA
     3301 TTCCCCCCAC ATCAACCCCA TTGTGTGGGT ATAATTGCGG GTATACCCCA GTTCGACAGA
     3361 ATTTGTACCC TCTTTAACGC ATTCAGAAGG CTGAACTATG GAAAAAAAGG AATTTCGTGT
     3421 TTTGATAAAA TACTGTTTTC TGAAGGGAAA AAATACAGTG GAAGCAAAAA CTTGGCTTGA
     3481 TAATGAGTTT CCGGACTCTG CCCCAGGGAA ATCAACAATA ATTGATTGGT ATGCAAAATT
     3541 CAAGCGTGGT GAAATGAGCA CGGAGGACGG TGAACGCAGT GGACGCCCGA AAGAGGTGGT
     3601 TACCGACGAA AACATCAAAA AAATCCACAA AATGATTTTG AATGACCGTA AAATGAAGTT
     3661 GATCGAGATA GCAGAGGCCT TAAAGATATC AAAGGAACGT GTTGGTCATA TCATTCATCA
     3721 ATATTTGGAT ATGCGGAAGC TCTGTGCGAA ATGGGTGCCG CGCGAGCTCA CATTTGACCA
     3781 AAAACAACGA CGTGTTGATG ATTCTAAGCG GTGTTTGCAG CTGTTAACTC GTAATACACC
     3841 CGAGTTTTTC CGTCGATATG TGACAATGGA TGAAACATGG CTCCATCACT ACACTCCTGA
     3901 GTCCAATCGA CAGTCGGCTG AGTGGACAGC GACCGGTGAA CCGTCTCCGA AGCGTGGAAA
     3961 GACTCAAAAG TCCGCTGGCA AAGTAATGGC CTCTGTTTTT TGGGATGCGC ATGGAATAAT
     4021 TTTTATCGAT TATCTTGAGA AGGGAAAAAC CATCAACAGT GACTATTATA TGGCGTTATT
     4081 GGAGCGTTTG AAGGTCGAAA TCGCGGCAAA ACGGCCCCAC ATGAAGAAGA AAAAAGTGTT
     4141 GTTCCACCAA GACAACGCAC CGTGCCACAA GTCATTGAGA ACGATGGCAA AAATTCATGA
     4201 ATTGGGCTTC GAATTGCTTC CCCACCCGCC GTATTCTCCA GATCTGGCCC CCAGCGACTT
     4261 TTTCTTGTTC TCAGACCTCA AAAGGATGCT CGCAGGGAAA AAATTTGGCT GCAATGAAGA
     4321 GGTGATCGCC GAAACTGAGG CCTATTTTGA GGCAAAACCG AAGGAGTACT ACCAAAATGG
     4381 TATCAAAAAA TTGGAAGGTC GTTATAATCG TTGTATCGCT CTTGAAGGGA ACTATGTTGA
     4441 ATAAGCTTGG AATCTCCTTC TCGCCTCTTT CGCTGAACAC GAAAGCGAAT CCGTTCAGCA
     4501 CACACTTTAC GATATGGCGC AAAAAGTCCT CGGCTGCGTG CCGGAAGTGA AAGACATCCA
     4561 CCTCACCATG CCCAACAAGC ATTGCCTGCT CGTGGACCTG TCCCGCTTCG GTCAGGACAA
     4621 TCCCAACGAC TTTTCCGCTG CATAACCCTG CTTCGGGGTC ATTATAGCGA TTTTTTCGGT
     4681 ATATCCATCC TTTTTCGCAC GATATACAGG ATTTTGCCAA AGGGTTCGTG TAGACTTTCC
     4741 TTGGTGTATC CAACGGCGTC AGCCGGGCAG GATAGGTGAA GTAGGCCCAC CCGCGAGCGG
     4801 GTGTTCCTTC TTCACTGTCC CTTATTCGCA CCTGGCGGTG CTCAACGGGA ATCCTGCTCT
     4861 GCGAGGCTGG CCGTACTCCT CATTGAAGAG CTCGGAGACG AGACGAGACA GCCTGAGAAT
     4921 GGATGCGAGT AATGATACAA CAATAGCGTG CTGTTCGCAC GCTAAGGTCA GGCGGAATGG
     4981 CACTTCCTTA TTCCAGATGC GTGCGGATTA TGCATGACTG GCCGTCGTTT TAC
//
