# Supplementary material for: A scalable transposon mutagenesis system for non-model bacteria
Source: bioRxiv preprint, doi:10.64898/2025.12.22.696024, version 1 (2025-12-23)
Supplement: Plasmid sequences [file 696024_file12.zip › Plasmid sequences/Transposon variant libraries/Himar1-only libraries/pGLU_30/pGLU_9-pGLU_77-pGLU_102.gb]

LOCUS       pGLU_9-pGLU_77-pGLU_102 5033 bp ds-DNA     circular     19-NOV-2024
DEFINITION  .
KEYWORDS    "Name:pGLU_9-pGLU_77-pGLU_102" "Tnp
            Promoter:Proteobacteria_62_13481" "Abr
            Promoter:Euryarchaeota_32_13453" "Selectable Marker:Erythromycin"
            "Transposase:Himar"
FEATURES             Location/Qualifiers
     promoter        114..218
                     /label="Pamp"
                     /ApEinfo_revcolor="#faac61"
                     /ApEinfo_fwdcolor="#faac61"
     CDS             219..1079
                     /label="AmpR"
                     /ApEinfo_revcolor="#f58a5e"
                     /ApEinfo_fwdcolor="#f58a5e"
     ORI             complement(1336..1724)
                     /label="R6K ORI"
                     /ApEinfo_revcolor="#f58a5e"
                     /ApEinfo_fwdcolor="#f58a5e"
     primer_bind     1914..1930
                     /label="M13 rev"
                     /ApEinfo_revcolor="#c7b0e3"
                     /ApEinfo_fwdcolor="#c7b0e3"
     prokaryote p... complement(1987..2018)
                     /label="L2U8H11"
                     /ApEinfo_revcolor="#75c6a9"
                     /ApEinfo_fwdcolor="#75c6a9"
     miscellaneous   complement(2019..2058)
                     /label="UNSX"
                     /ApEinfo_revcolor="#9eafd2"
                     /ApEinfo_fwdcolor="#9eafd2"
     miscellaneous   2078..2107
                     /label="Himar_LE"
                     /ApEinfo_revcolor="#faac61"
                     /ApEinfo_fwdcolor="#faac61"
     miscellaneous   complement(2078..2107)
                     /label="Himar_RE"
                     /ApEinfo_revcolor="#faac61"
                     /ApEinfo_fwdcolor="#faac61"
     prokaryote t... complement(2108..2193)
                     /label="TermC"
                     /ApEinfo_revcolor="#f8d3a9"
                     /ApEinfo_fwdcolor="#f8d3a9"
     misc_feature    complement(2198..2932)
                     /label="ermC"
                     /ApEinfo_revcolor="#faac61"
                     /ApEinfo_fwdcolor="#faac61"
                     /note="codon-optimized to allow Twist synthesis"
     misc_feature    complement(2930..2933)
                     /label="downstream region"
                     /ApEinfo_revcolor="#9eafd2"
                     /ApEinfo_fwdcolor="#9eafd2"
     RS421_promot... complement(2934..3098)
                     /label=13453
                     /ApEinfo_revcolor="#f58a5e"
                     /ApEinfo_fwdcolor="#f58a5e"
     misc_feature    3099..3128
                     /label="R primer binding"
                     /ApEinfo_revcolor="#d6b295"
                     /ApEinfo_fwdcolor="#d6b295"
     promoter ID ... complement(3129..3148)
                     /label=">skpp-1922-F_sk20mer-2848"
                     /ApEinfo_revcolor="#f58a5e"
                     /ApEinfo_fwdcolor="#f58a5e"
     misc_feature    complement(3149..3152)
                     /label="upstream region"
                     /ApEinfo_revcolor="#9eafd2"
                     /ApEinfo_fwdcolor="#9eafd2"
     misc_feature    complement(3149..3152)
                     /label="downstream region"
                     /ApEinfo_revcolor="#9eafd2"
                     /ApEinfo_fwdcolor="#9eafd2"
     promoter ID ... complement(3153..3172)
                     /label=">skpp-1947-F_sk20mer-4737"
                     /ApEinfo_revcolor="#f58a5e"
                     /ApEinfo_fwdcolor="#f58a5e"
     misc_feature    complement(3173..3202)
                     /label="F primer binding"
                     /ApEinfo_revcolor="#d6b295"
                     /ApEinfo_fwdcolor="#d6b295"
     miscellaneous   3203..3232
                     /label="Himar_RE"
                     /ApEinfo_revcolor="#faac61"
                     /ApEinfo_fwdcolor="#faac61"
     miscellaneous   complement(3203..3232)
                     /label="Himar_LE"
                     /ApEinfo_revcolor="#faac61"
                     /ApEinfo_fwdcolor="#faac61"
     RS421_promot... 3233..3397
                     /label=13481
                     /ApEinfo_revcolor="#f58a5e"
                     /ApEinfo_fwdcolor="#f58a5e"
     misc_feature    complement(3398..3401)
                     /label="upstream region"
                     /ApEinfo_revcolor="#9eafd2"
                     /ApEinfo_fwdcolor="#9eafd2"
     CDS             3398..4444
                     /label="Himar_Tnp"
                     /ApEinfo_revcolor="#f58a5e"
                     /ApEinfo_fwdcolor="#f58a5e"
     prokaryote t... 4449..4629
                     /label="TAmarelleT9"
                     /ApEinfo_revcolor="#f58a5e"
                     /ApEinfo_fwdcolor="#f58a5e"
     miscellaneous   4630..4875
                     /label="oriT"
                     /ApEinfo_revcolor="#84b0dc"
                     /ApEinfo_fwdcolor="#84b0dc"
     miscellaneous   complement(4895..4934)
                     /label="UNS1"
                     /ApEinfo_revcolor="#9eafd2"
                     /ApEinfo_fwdcolor="#9eafd2"
     prokaryote t... complement(4935..4964)
                     /label="L2U5H11"
                     /ApEinfo_revcolor="#f8d3a9"
                     /ApEinfo_fwdcolor="#f8d3a9"
     primer_bind     complement(5017..5033)
                     /label="M13 fwd"
                     /ApEinfo_revcolor="#d59687"
                     /ApEinfo_fwdcolor="#d59687"
ORIGIN
        1 AACGTCGTGA CTGGGAAAAC CCTGGCGCTT GTGGTGGATC ACAGTTATTG GAGACTTCCT
       61 TGGCCGTACG ATGGGTTTTG TTTCAGGTAT CTGGCACTTT TCGGGGAAAT GTGCGCGGAA
      121 CCCCTATTTG TTTATTTTTC TAAATACATT CAAATATGTA TCCGCTCATG AGACAATAAC
      181 CCTGATAAAT GCTTCAATAA TATTGAAAAA GGAAGAGTAT GAGTATTCAA CATTTCCGTG
      241 TCGCCCTTAT TCCCTTTTTT GCGGCATTTT GCCTTCCTGT TTTTGCTCAC CCAGAAACGC
      301 TGGTGAAAGT AAAAGATGCT GAAGATCAGT TGGGTGCACG AGTGGGTTAC ATCGAACTGG
      361 ATCTCAACAG CGGTAAGATC CTTGAGAGTT TTCGCCCCGA AGAACGTTTT CCAATGATGA
      421 GCACTTTTAA AGTTCTGCTA TGTGGCGCGG TATTATCCCG TATTGACGCC GGGCAAGAGC
      481 AACTCGGTCG CCGCATACAC TATTCTCAGA ATGACTTGGT TGAGTACTCA CCAGTCACAG
      541 AAAAGCATCT TACGGATGGC ATGACAGTAA GAGAATTATG CAGTGCTGCC ATAACCATGA
      601 GTGATAACAC TGCGGCCAAC TTACTTCTGA CAACGATCGG AGGACCGAAG GAGCTAACCG
      661 CTTTTTTGCA CAACATGGGG GATCATGTAA CTCGCCTTGA TCGTTGGGAA CCGGAGCTGA
      721 ATGAAGCCAT ACCAAACGAC GAGCGTGACA CCACGATGCC TGTAGCAATG GCAACAACGT
      781 TGCGCAAACT ATTAACTGGC GAACTACTTA CTCTAGCTTC CCGGCAACAA TTAATAGACT
      841 GGATGGAGGC GGATAAAGTT GCAGGACCAC TTCTGCGCTC GGCCCTTCCG GCTGGCTGGT
      901 TTATTGCTGA TAAATCTGGA GCCGGTGAGC GTGGCTCTCG CGGTATCATT GCAGCACTGG
      961 GGCCAGATGG TAAGCCCTCC CGTATCGTAG TTATCTACAC GACGGGGAGT CAGGCAACTA
     1021 TGGATGAACG AAATAGACAG ATCGCTGAGA TAGGTGCCTC ACTGATTAAG CATTGGTAAC
     1081 TGTCAGACCA AGTTTACTCA TATATACTTT AGATTGATTT AAAACTTCAT TTTTAATTTA
     1141 AAAGGATCTA GGTGAAGATC CTTGAATTGC CATTATCAAC AAGTTTGTAC AAAAAAGCAG
     1201 GCTCCGAATT GGTATCACGA GGACGATTTG AAGCCCCCTA CCCATTTACG CTGACTTGAC
     1261 GGGACGGCGG CTTTGTTGAA TAGAGCGTCA GACCCCGTAG AAAAGATCAA AGGATCTTCG
     1321 GCCGGCCGGC GCGCCGATCT GAAGATCAGC AGTTCAACCT GTTGATAGTA CGTACTAAGC
     1381 TCTCATGTTT CACGTACTAA GCTCTCATGT TTAACGTACT AAGCTCTCAT GTTTAACGAA
     1441 CTAAACCCTC ATGGCTAACG TACTAAGCTC TCATGGCTAA CGTACTAAGC TCTCATGTTT
     1501 CACGTACTAA GCTCTCATGT TTGAACAATA AAATTAATAT AAATCAGCAA CTTAAATAGC
     1561 CTCTAAGGTT TTAAGTTTTA TAAGAAAAAA AAGAATATAT AAGGCTTTTA AAGCCTTTAA
     1621 GGTTTAACGG TTGTGGACAA CAAGCCAGGG ATGTAACGCA CTGAGAAGCC CTTAGAGCCT
     1681 CTCAAAGCAA TTTTGAGTGA CACAGGAACA CTTAACGGCT GACATGGGGC GCGCCCAGCT
     1741 GTAACGCCAG CAACGCGGCC TTTTTACGGT TCCTGGCCTT TTGCTGGCCT TTTGCTCACA
     1801 TGTTCTTTCC AGCGACATAT GCCATACGCC GAACTGAACT CCACCTAATG TCTTGGAGAT
     1861 TGTCGGATAG CGCGGAATAG GATTGTGCCC TCTGAGCGGA TAACAATTTC ACACAGGAAA
     1921 CAGCTATGAC CATGACACAT GCATCCACCA TCGCAGACTT ATCATCACTG AGCCTCCACC
     1981 TAGCCTATAC AACAATAGCG TGCGTGGTTA GCACGCTAGG TGGAAGGGCT CGGAGTTGTG
     2041 GTAATCTATG TATCCTGGGG TGCTCTTCAT GCTAGCGTAA CAGGTTGGAT GATAAGTCCC
     2101 CGGTCTAGCC GACTGCGCAA AAGACATAAT CGATTCACAA AAAATAGGCA CACGAAAAAC
     2161 AAGTTAAGGG ATGCAGTTTA TGCATCCCTT AACAAGCTTA CTTATTAAAT AATTTATAGC
     2221 TATTGAAAAG AGATAAGAAT TGTTCAAAGC TAATATTGTT TAAATCGTCA ATTCCTGCAT
     2281 GTTTTAAGGA ATTGTTAAAT TGATTTTTTG TAAATATTTT CTTGTATTCT TTGTTAACCC
     2341 ATTTCATAAC GAAATAATTA TACTTTTGTT TATCTTTGTG TGATATTCTT GATTTTTTTC
     2401 TACTTAATCT GATAAGTGAG CTATTCACTT TAGGTTTAGG ATGAAAATAT TCTCTTGGAA
     2461 CCATACTTAA TATAGAAATA TCAACTTCTG CCATTAAAAG TAATGCCAAT GAGCGTTTTG
     2521 TATTTAATAA TCTTTTAGCA AACCCGTATT CCACGATTAA ATAAATCTCA TTAGCTATAC
     2581 TATCAAAAAC AATTTTGCGT ATTATATCCG TACTTATGTT ATAAGGTATA TTACCATATA
     2641 TTTTATAGGA TTGGTTTTTA GGAAATTTAA ACTGCAATAT ATCCTTGTTT AAAACTTGGA
     2701 AATTATCGTG ATCAACAAGT TTATTTTCTG TAGTTTTGCA TAATTTATGG TCTATTTCAA
     2761 TGGCAGTTAC GAAATTACAC CTCTTTACTA ATTCAAGGGT AAAATGGCCT TTTCCTGAGC
     2821 CGATTTCAAA GATATTATCA TGTTCATTTA ATCTTATGTT TGTCATAATC TTGTCGATAT
     2881 TATGCTTAGA AGTAATAAAG TTTTGACTGT GTTTTATATT TTTCTCGTTC ATTGCTTTTC
     2941 CTGCTTTTTC AAAATCATTA TAATAAAAAA AGAGGGGCTT TTAACTAAAG AGCTTTTGGG
     3001 CAGAATACAA GTTCGGTTGT GATCACATCA GACTTACGAA ACTCCGTTAT ACTGGTAATA
     3061 TAATCGTTAA ACCAATGGAC TAAAATTTCT ATATTTCACC AGCTTCACAC GGCGTGTGGC
     3121 TGCGGAACAA GTCGCCACTT CCTCTGAATA CGACTCGGGA AACCAGACTA CCACCCTACT
     3181 CGACGCGTCC TACGCGTGAC CCTAGACCGG GGACTTATCA TCCAACCTGT TAGGCGCCGC
     3241 CGCCTCCGCG CGGCGCCTTT CATTTCGCCG GGGTTGCACC CCGCAATGGC GCGCCGCCGC
     3301 GTGAATTTTT CGCGGCCGCG CGCCATTTCT CCGCCTCATC CCTTATCCTT TCGTTCTTGA
     3361 ACCTTACTAA ATAGTTACAA GAACTTCGGG AGGGGGGATG GAAAAAAAGG AATTTCGTGT
     3421 TTTGATAAAA TACTGTTTTC TGAAGGGAAA AAATACAGTG GAAGCAAAAA CTTGGCTTGA
     3481 TAATGAGTTT CCGGACTCTG CCCCAGGGAA ATCAACAATA ATTGATTGGT ATGCAAAATT
     3541 CAAGCGTGGT GAAATGAGCA CGGAGGACGG TGAACGCAGT GGACGCCCGA AAGAGGTGGT
     3601 TACCGACGAA AACATCAAAA AAATCCACAA AATGATTTTG AATGACCGTA AAATGAAGTT
     3661 GATCGAGATA GCAGAGGCCT TAAAGATATC AAAGGAACGT GTTGGTCATA TCATTCATCA
     3721 ATATTTGGAT ATGCGGAAGC TCTGTGCGAA ATGGGTGCCG CGCGAGCTCA CATTTGACCA
     3781 AAAACAACGA CGTGTTGATG ATTCTAAGCG GTGTTTGCAG CTGTTAACTC GTAATACACC
     3841 CGAGTTTTTC CGTCGATATG TGACAATGGA TGAAACATGG CTCCATCACT ACACTCCTGA
     3901 GTCCAATCGA CAGTCGGCTG AGTGGACAGC GACCGGTGAA CCGTCTCCGA AGCGTGGAAA
     3961 GACTCAAAAG TCCGCTGGCA AAGTAATGGC CTCTGTTTTT TGGGATGCGC ATGGAATAAT
     4021 TTTTATCGAT TATCTTGAGA AGGGAAAAAC CATCAACAGT GACTATTATA TGGCGTTATT
     4081 GGAGCGTTTG AAGGTCGAAA TCGCGGCAAA ACGGCCCCAC ATGAAGAAGA AAAAAGTGTT
     4141 GTTCCACCAA GACAACGCAC CGTGCCACAA GTCATTGAGA ACGATGGCAA AAATTCATGA
     4201 ATTGGGCTTC GAATTGCTTC CCCACCCGCC GTATTCTCCA GATCTGGCCC CCAGCGACTT
     4261 TTTCTTGTTC TCAGACCTCA AAAGGATGCT CGCAGGGAAA AAATTTGGCT GCAATGAAGA
     4321 GGTGATCGCC GAAACTGAGG CCTATTTTGA GGCAAAACCG AAGGAGTACT ACCAAAATGG
     4381 TATCAAAAAA TTGGAAGGTC GTTATAATCG TTGTATCGCT CTTGAAGGGA ACTATGTTGA
     4441 ATAAGCTTGG AATCTCCTTC TCGCCTCTTT CGCTGAACAC GAAAGCGAAT CCGTTCAGCA
     4501 CACACTTTAC GATATGGCGC AAAAAGTCCT CGGCTGCGTG CCGGAAGTGA AAGACATCCA
     4561 CCTCACCATG CCCAACAAGC ATTGCCTGCT CGTGGACCTG TCCCGCTTCG GTCAGGACAA
     4621 TCCCAACGAC TTTTCCGCTG CATAACCCTG CTTCGGGGTC ATTATAGCGA TTTTTTCGGT
     4681 ATATCCATCC TTTTTCGCAC GATATACAGG ATTTTGCCAA AGGGTTCGTG TAGACTTTCC
     4741 TTGGTGTATC CAACGGCGTC AGCCGGGCAG GATAGGTGAA GTAGGCCCAC CCGCGAGCGG
     4801 GTGTTCCTTC TTCACTGTCC CTTATTCGCA CCTGGCGGTG CTCAACGGGA ATCCTGCTCT
     4861 GCGAGGCTGG CCGTACTCCT CATTGAAGAG CTCGGAGACG AGACGAGACA GCCTGAGAAT
     4921 GGATGCGAGT AATGATACAA CAATAGCGTG CTGTTCGCAC GCTAAGGTCA GGCGGAATGG
     4981 CACTTCCTTA TTCCAGATGC GTGCGGATTA TGCATGACTG GCCGTCGTTT TAC
//
