# Supplementary material for: A scalable transposon mutagenesis system for non-model bacteria
Source: bioRxiv preprint, doi:10.64898/2025.12.22.696024, version 1 (2025-12-23)
Supplement: Plasmid sequences [file 696024_file12.zip › Plasmid sequences/Transposon variant libraries/Himar1-only libraries/pGLU_30/pGLU_9-pGLU_79-pGLU_91.gb]

LOCUS       pGLU_9-pGLU_79-pGLU_91  5033 bp ds-DNA     circular     19-NOV-2024
DEFINITION  .
KEYWORDS    "Name:pGLU_9-pGLU_79-pGLU_91" "Tnp Promoter:Firmicutes_32_14073"
            "Abr Promoter:Chloroflexi_58_14067" "Selectable
            Marker:Erythromycin" "Transposase:Himar"
FEATURES             Location/Qualifiers
     promoter        114..218
                     /label="Pamp"
                     /ApEinfo_revcolor="#faac61"
                     /ApEinfo_fwdcolor="#faac61"
     CDS             219..1079
                     /label="AmpR"
                     /ApEinfo_revcolor="#f58a5e"
                     /ApEinfo_fwdcolor="#f58a5e"
     ORI             complement(1336..1724)
                     /label="R6K ORI"
                     /ApEinfo_revcolor="#f58a5e"
                     /ApEinfo_fwdcolor="#f58a5e"
     primer_bind     1914..1930
                     /label="M13 rev"
                     /ApEinfo_revcolor="#c7b0e3"
                     /ApEinfo_fwdcolor="#c7b0e3"
     prokaryote p... complement(1987..2018)
                     /label="L2U8H11"
                     /ApEinfo_revcolor="#75c6a9"
                     /ApEinfo_fwdcolor="#75c6a9"
     miscellaneous   complement(2019..2058)
                     /label="UNSX"
                     /ApEinfo_revcolor="#9eafd2"
                     /ApEinfo_fwdcolor="#9eafd2"
     miscellaneous   2078..2107
                     /label="Himar_LE"
                     /ApEinfo_revcolor="#faac61"
                     /ApEinfo_fwdcolor="#faac61"
     miscellaneous   complement(2078..2107)
                     /label="Himar_RE"
                     /ApEinfo_revcolor="#faac61"
                     /ApEinfo_fwdcolor="#faac61"
     prokaryote t... complement(2108..2193)
                     /label="TermC"
                     /ApEinfo_revcolor="#f8d3a9"
                     /ApEinfo_fwdcolor="#f8d3a9"
     misc_feature    complement(2198..2932)
                     /label="ermC"
                     /ApEinfo_revcolor="#faac61"
                     /ApEinfo_fwdcolor="#faac61"
                     /note="codon-optimized to allow Twist synthesis"
     misc_feature    complement(2930..2933)
                     /label="downstream region"
                     /ApEinfo_revcolor="#9eafd2"
                     /ApEinfo_fwdcolor="#9eafd2"
     RS421_promot... complement(2934..3098)
                     /label=14067
                     /ApEinfo_revcolor="#f58a5e"
                     /ApEinfo_fwdcolor="#f58a5e"
     misc_feature    3099..3128
                     /label="R primer binding"
                     /ApEinfo_revcolor="#d6b295"
                     /ApEinfo_fwdcolor="#d6b295"
     promoter ID ... complement(3129..3148)
                     /label=">skpp-1924-F_sk20mer-4545"
                     /ApEinfo_revcolor="#f58a5e"
                     /ApEinfo_fwdcolor="#f58a5e"
     misc_feature    complement(3149..3152)
                     /label="upstream region"
                     /ApEinfo_revcolor="#9eafd2"
                     /ApEinfo_fwdcolor="#9eafd2"
     misc_feature    complement(3149..3152)
                     /label="downstream region"
                     /ApEinfo_revcolor="#9eafd2"
                     /ApEinfo_fwdcolor="#9eafd2"
     promoter ID ... complement(3153..3172)
                     /label=">skpp-1936-F_sk20mer-4922"
                     /ApEinfo_revcolor="#f58a5e"
                     /ApEinfo_fwdcolor="#f58a5e"
     misc_feature    complement(3173..3202)
                     /label="F primer binding"
                     /ApEinfo_revcolor="#d6b295"
                     /ApEinfo_fwdcolor="#d6b295"
     miscellaneous   3203..3232
                     /label="Himar_RE"
                     /ApEinfo_revcolor="#faac61"
                     /ApEinfo_fwdcolor="#faac61"
     miscellaneous   complement(3203..3232)
                     /label="Himar_LE"
                     /ApEinfo_revcolor="#faac61"
                     /ApEinfo_fwdcolor="#faac61"
     RS421_promot... 3233..3397
                     /label=14073
                     /ApEinfo_revcolor="#f58a5e"
                     /ApEinfo_fwdcolor="#f58a5e"
     misc_feature    complement(3398..3401)
                     /label="upstream region"
                     /ApEinfo_revcolor="#9eafd2"
                     /ApEinfo_fwdcolor="#9eafd2"
     CDS             3398..4444
                     /label="Himar_Tnp"
                     /ApEinfo_revcolor="#f58a5e"
                     /ApEinfo_fwdcolor="#f58a5e"
     prokaryote t... 4449..4629
                     /label="TAmarelleT9"
                     /ApEinfo_revcolor="#f58a5e"
                     /ApEinfo_fwdcolor="#f58a5e"
     miscellaneous   4630..4875
                     /label="oriT"
                     /ApEinfo_revcolor="#84b0dc"
                     /ApEinfo_fwdcolor="#84b0dc"
     miscellaneous   complement(4895..4934)
                     /label="UNS1"
                     /ApEinfo_revcolor="#9eafd2"
                     /ApEinfo_fwdcolor="#9eafd2"
     prokaryote t... complement(4935..4964)
                     /label="L2U5H11"
                     /ApEinfo_revcolor="#f8d3a9"
                     /ApEinfo_fwdcolor="#f8d3a9"
     primer_bind     complement(5017..5033)
                     /label="M13 fwd"
                     /ApEinfo_revcolor="#d59687"
                     /ApEinfo_fwdcolor="#d59687"
ORIGIN
        1 AACGTCGTGA CTGGGAAAAC CCTGGCGCTT GTGGTGGATC ACAGTTATTG GAGACTTCCT
       61 TGGCCGTACG ATGGGTTTTG TTTCAGGTAT CTGGCACTTT TCGGGGAAAT GTGCGCGGAA
      121 CCCCTATTTG TTTATTTTTC TAAATACATT CAAATATGTA TCCGCTCATG AGACAATAAC
      181 CCTGATAAAT GCTTCAATAA TATTGAAAAA GGAAGAGTAT GAGTATTCAA CATTTCCGTG
      241 TCGCCCTTAT TCCCTTTTTT GCGGCATTTT GCCTTCCTGT TTTTGCTCAC CCAGAAACGC
      301 TGGTGAAAGT AAAAGATGCT GAAGATCAGT TGGGTGCACG AGTGGGTTAC ATCGAACTGG
      361 ATCTCAACAG CGGTAAGATC CTTGAGAGTT TTCGCCCCGA AGAACGTTTT CCAATGATGA
      421 GCACTTTTAA AGTTCTGCTA TGTGGCGCGG TATTATCCCG TATTGACGCC GGGCAAGAGC
      481 AACTCGGTCG CCGCATACAC TATTCTCAGA ATGACTTGGT TGAGTACTCA CCAGTCACAG
      541 AAAAGCATCT TACGGATGGC ATGACAGTAA GAGAATTATG CAGTGCTGCC ATAACCATGA
      601 GTGATAACAC TGCGGCCAAC TTACTTCTGA CAACGATCGG AGGACCGAAG GAGCTAACCG
      661 CTTTTTTGCA CAACATGGGG GATCATGTAA CTCGCCTTGA TCGTTGGGAA CCGGAGCTGA
      721 ATGAAGCCAT ACCAAACGAC GAGCGTGACA CCACGATGCC TGTAGCAATG GCAACAACGT
      781 TGCGCAAACT ATTAACTGGC GAACTACTTA CTCTAGCTTC CCGGCAACAA TTAATAGACT
      841 GGATGGAGGC GGATAAAGTT GCAGGACCAC TTCTGCGCTC GGCCCTTCCG GCTGGCTGGT
      901 TTATTGCTGA TAAATCTGGA GCCGGTGAGC GTGGCTCTCG CGGTATCATT GCAGCACTGG
      961 GGCCAGATGG TAAGCCCTCC CGTATCGTAG TTATCTACAC GACGGGGAGT CAGGCAACTA
     1021 TGGATGAACG AAATAGACAG ATCGCTGAGA TAGGTGCCTC ACTGATTAAG CATTGGTAAC
     1081 TGTCAGACCA AGTTTACTCA TATATACTTT AGATTGATTT AAAACTTCAT TTTTAATTTA
     1141 AAAGGATCTA GGTGAAGATC CTTGAATTGC CATTATCAAC AAGTTTGTAC AAAAAAGCAG
     1201 GCTCCGAATT GGTATCACGA GGACGATTTG AAGCCCCCTA CCCATTTACG CTGACTTGAC
     1261 GGGACGGCGG CTTTGTTGAA TAGAGCGTCA GACCCCGTAG AAAAGATCAA AGGATCTTCG
     1321 GCCGGCCGGC GCGCCGATCT GAAGATCAGC AGTTCAACCT GTTGATAGTA CGTACTAAGC
     1381 TCTCATGTTT CACGTACTAA GCTCTCATGT TTAACGTACT AAGCTCTCAT GTTTAACGAA
     1441 CTAAACCCTC ATGGCTAACG TACTAAGCTC TCATGGCTAA CGTACTAAGC TCTCATGTTT
     1501 CACGTACTAA GCTCTCATGT TTGAACAATA AAATTAATAT AAATCAGCAA CTTAAATAGC
     1561 CTCTAAGGTT TTAAGTTTTA TAAGAAAAAA AAGAATATAT AAGGCTTTTA AAGCCTTTAA
     1621 GGTTTAACGG TTGTGGACAA CAAGCCAGGG ATGTAACGCA CTGAGAAGCC CTTAGAGCCT
     1681 CTCAAAGCAA TTTTGAGTGA CACAGGAACA CTTAACGGCT GACATGGGGC GCGCCCAGCT
     1741 GTAACGCCAG CAACGCGGCC TTTTTACGGT TCCTGGCCTT TTGCTGGCCT TTTGCTCACA
     1801 TGTTCTTTCC AGCGACATAT GCCATACGCC GAACTGAACT CCACCTAATG TCTTGGAGAT
     1861 TGTCGGATAG CGCGGAATAG GATTGTGCCC TCTGAGCGGA TAACAATTTC ACACAGGAAA
     1921 CAGCTATGAC CATGACACAT GCATCCACCA TCGCAGACTT ATCATCACTG AGCCTCCACC
     1981 TAGCCTATAC AACAATAGCG TGCGTGGTTA GCACGCTAGG TGGAAGGGCT CGGAGTTGTG
     2041 GTAATCTATG TATCCTGGGG TGCTCTTCAT GCTAGCGTAA CAGGTTGGAT GATAAGTCCC
     2101 CGGTCTAGCC GACTGCGCAA AAGACATAAT CGATTCACAA AAAATAGGCA CACGAAAAAC
     2161 AAGTTAAGGG ATGCAGTTTA TGCATCCCTT AACAAGCTTA CTTATTAAAT AATTTATAGC
     2221 TATTGAAAAG AGATAAGAAT TGTTCAAAGC TAATATTGTT TAAATCGTCA ATTCCTGCAT
     2281 GTTTTAAGGA ATTGTTAAAT TGATTTTTTG TAAATATTTT CTTGTATTCT TTGTTAACCC
     2341 ATTTCATAAC GAAATAATTA TACTTTTGTT TATCTTTGTG TGATATTCTT GATTTTTTTC
     2401 TACTTAATCT GATAAGTGAG CTATTCACTT TAGGTTTAGG ATGAAAATAT TCTCTTGGAA
     2461 CCATACTTAA TATAGAAATA TCAACTTCTG CCATTAAAAG TAATGCCAAT GAGCGTTTTG
     2521 TATTTAATAA TCTTTTAGCA AACCCGTATT CCACGATTAA ATAAATCTCA TTAGCTATAC
     2581 TATCAAAAAC AATTTTGCGT ATTATATCCG TACTTATGTT ATAAGGTATA TTACCATATA
     2641 TTTTATAGGA TTGGTTTTTA GGAAATTTAA ACTGCAATAT ATCCTTGTTT AAAACTTGGA
     2701 AATTATCGTG ATCAACAAGT TTATTTTCTG TAGTTTTGCA TAATTTATGG TCTATTTCAA
     2761 TGGCAGTTAC GAAATTACAC CTCTTTACTA ATTCAAGGGT AAAATGGCCT TTTCCTGAGC
     2821 CGATTTCAAA GATATTATCA TGTTCATTTA ATCTTATGTT TGTCATAATC TTGTCGATAT
     2881 TATGCTTAGA AGTAATAAAG TTTTGACTGT GTTTTATATT TTTCTCGTTC ATTGTACATT
     2941 CCTTTATGTA GAACACAGAG CATCTGAGGC TTTACGTTCC CTCACCCCCG ACCCCTCGCC
     3001 CACTGCGGCG GGCGAGGGGA GTTCAAACCT TCATGGTGGT ATGGCGGGAG AGGGGGTAGC
     3061 TTACAAGGGT AGGTTTTAAG CTCCCTCACC CCCGACCCCC AGCTTCACAC GGCGTGTGGC
     3121 TGCGGAACGT CAGCAGGCCT TGTTACAGTA CGTATCAGTG TCGGGCACAG TCACCCTACT
     3181 CGACGCGTCC TACGCGTGAC CCTAGACCGG GGACTTATCA TCCAACCTGT TAAAGTTAAG
     3241 TGTACTGATT ATAGTGAAAC TTAGTGAGTT GCTTTTTATG AGACTTAGTG AGTTGCTAAT
     3301 TTGAAGTTAA GTATGCTACC TATATGAAAC TAAGTGAGGC TCACAAAATA TCAAAGTTGT
     3361 AAATGCTAAA AACAGGAAAG TTGAGGGATT GGTATAAATG GAAAAAAAGG AATTTCGTGT
     3421 TTTGATAAAA TACTGTTTTC TGAAGGGAAA AAATACAGTG GAAGCAAAAA CTTGGCTTGA
     3481 TAATGAGTTT CCGGACTCTG CCCCAGGGAA ATCAACAATA ATTGATTGGT ATGCAAAATT
     3541 CAAGCGTGGT GAAATGAGCA CGGAGGACGG TGAACGCAGT GGACGCCCGA AAGAGGTGGT
     3601 TACCGACGAA AACATCAAAA AAATCCACAA AATGATTTTG AATGACCGTA AAATGAAGTT
     3661 GATCGAGATA GCAGAGGCCT TAAAGATATC AAAGGAACGT GTTGGTCATA TCATTCATCA
     3721 ATATTTGGAT ATGCGGAAGC TCTGTGCGAA ATGGGTGCCG CGCGAGCTCA CATTTGACCA
     3781 AAAACAACGA CGTGTTGATG ATTCTAAGCG GTGTTTGCAG CTGTTAACTC GTAATACACC
     3841 CGAGTTTTTC CGTCGATATG TGACAATGGA TGAAACATGG CTCCATCACT ACACTCCTGA
     3901 GTCCAATCGA CAGTCGGCTG AGTGGACAGC GACCGGTGAA CCGTCTCCGA AGCGTGGAAA
     3961 GACTCAAAAG TCCGCTGGCA AAGTAATGGC CTCTGTTTTT TGGGATGCGC ATGGAATAAT
     4021 TTTTATCGAT TATCTTGAGA AGGGAAAAAC CATCAACAGT GACTATTATA TGGCGTTATT
     4081 GGAGCGTTTG AAGGTCGAAA TCGCGGCAAA ACGGCCCCAC ATGAAGAAGA AAAAAGTGTT
     4141 GTTCCACCAA GACAACGCAC CGTGCCACAA GTCATTGAGA ACGATGGCAA AAATTCATGA
     4201 ATTGGGCTTC GAATTGCTTC CCCACCCGCC GTATTCTCCA GATCTGGCCC CCAGCGACTT
     4261 TTTCTTGTTC TCAGACCTCA AAAGGATGCT CGCAGGGAAA AAATTTGGCT GCAATGAAGA
     4321 GGTGATCGCC GAAACTGAGG CCTATTTTGA GGCAAAACCG AAGGAGTACT ACCAAAATGG
     4381 TATCAAAAAA TTGGAAGGTC GTTATAATCG TTGTATCGCT CTTGAAGGGA ACTATGTTGA
     4441 ATAAGCTTGG AATCTCCTTC TCGCCTCTTT CGCTGAACAC GAAAGCGAAT CCGTTCAGCA
     4501 CACACTTTAC GATATGGCGC AAAAAGTCCT CGGCTGCGTG CCGGAAGTGA AAGACATCCA
     4561 CCTCACCATG CCCAACAAGC ATTGCCTGCT CGTGGACCTG TCCCGCTTCG GTCAGGACAA
     4621 TCCCAACGAC TTTTCCGCTG CATAACCCTG CTTCGGGGTC ATTATAGCGA TTTTTTCGGT
     4681 ATATCCATCC TTTTTCGCAC GATATACAGG ATTTTGCCAA AGGGTTCGTG TAGACTTTCC
     4741 TTGGTGTATC CAACGGCGTC AGCCGGGCAG GATAGGTGAA GTAGGCCCAC CCGCGAGCGG
     4801 GTGTTCCTTC TTCACTGTCC CTTATTCGCA CCTGGCGGTG CTCAACGGGA ATCCTGCTCT
     4861 GCGAGGCTGG CCGTACTCCT CATTGAAGAG CTCGGAGACG AGACGAGACA GCCTGAGAAT
     4921 GGATGCGAGT AATGATACAA CAATAGCGTG CTGTTCGCAC GCTAAGGTCA GGCGGAATGG
     4981 CACTTCCTTA TTCCAGATGC GTGCGGATTA TGCATGACTG GCCGTCGTTT TAC
//
