# Supplementary material for: A scalable transposon mutagenesis system for non-model bacteria
Source: bioRxiv preprint, doi:10.64898/2025.12.22.696024, version 1 (2025-12-23)
Supplement: Plasmid sequences [file 696024_file12.zip › Plasmid sequences/Transposon variant libraries/Himar1-only libraries/pGLU_30/pGLU_9-pGLU_68-pGLU_91.gb]

LOCUS       pGLU_9-pGLU_68-pGLU_91  5033 bp ds-DNA     circular     19-NOV-2024
DEFINITION  .
KEYWORDS    "Name:pGLU_9-pGLU_68-pGLU_91" "Tnp Promoter:Firmicutes_32_14073"
            "Abr Promoter:Dummy_abr" "Selectable Marker:Erythromycin"
            "Transposase:Himar"
FEATURES             Location/Qualifiers
     promoter        114..218
                     /label="Pamp"
                     /ApEinfo_revcolor="#faac61"
                     /ApEinfo_fwdcolor="#faac61"
     CDS             219..1079
                     /label="AmpR"
                     /ApEinfo_revcolor="#f58a5e"
                     /ApEinfo_fwdcolor="#f58a5e"
     ORI             complement(1336..1724)
                     /label="R6K ORI"
                     /ApEinfo_revcolor="#f58a5e"
                     /ApEinfo_fwdcolor="#f58a5e"
     primer_bind     1914..1930
                     /label="M13 rev"
                     /ApEinfo_revcolor="#c7b0e3"
                     /ApEinfo_fwdcolor="#c7b0e3"
     prokaryote p... complement(1987..2018)
                     /label="L2U8H11"
                     /ApEinfo_revcolor="#75c6a9"
                     /ApEinfo_fwdcolor="#75c6a9"
     miscellaneous   complement(2019..2058)
                     /label="UNSX"
                     /ApEinfo_revcolor="#9eafd2"
                     /ApEinfo_fwdcolor="#9eafd2"
     miscellaneous   2078..2107
                     /label="Himar_LE"
                     /ApEinfo_revcolor="#faac61"
                     /ApEinfo_fwdcolor="#faac61"
     miscellaneous   complement(2078..2107)
                     /label="Himar_RE"
                     /ApEinfo_revcolor="#faac61"
                     /ApEinfo_fwdcolor="#faac61"
     prokaryote t... complement(2108..2193)
                     /label="TermC"
                     /ApEinfo_revcolor="#f8d3a9"
                     /ApEinfo_fwdcolor="#f8d3a9"
     misc_feature    complement(2198..2932)
                     /label="ermC"
                     /ApEinfo_revcolor="#faac61"
                     /ApEinfo_fwdcolor="#faac61"
                     /note="codon-optimized to allow Twist synthesis"
     misc_feature    complement(2930..2933)
                     /label="downstream region"
                     /ApEinfo_revcolor="#9eafd2"
                     /ApEinfo_fwdcolor="#9eafd2"
     misc_feature    complement(2934..3098)
                     /label="Dummy_[abr]"
                     /ApEinfo_revcolor="#c6c9d1"
                     /ApEinfo_fwdcolor="#c6c9d1"
     misc_feature    3099..3128
                     /label="R primer binding"
                     /ApEinfo_revcolor="#d6b295"
                     /ApEinfo_fwdcolor="#d6b295"
     promoter ID ... complement(3129..3148)
                     /label=">skpp-1913-F_sk20mer-4523"
                     /ApEinfo_revcolor="#f58a5e"
                     /ApEinfo_fwdcolor="#f58a5e"
     misc_feature    complement(3149..3152)
                     /label="upstream region"
                     /ApEinfo_revcolor="#9eafd2"
                     /ApEinfo_fwdcolor="#9eafd2"
     misc_feature    complement(3149..3152)
                     /label="downstream region"
                     /ApEinfo_revcolor="#9eafd2"
                     /ApEinfo_fwdcolor="#9eafd2"
     promoter ID ... complement(3153..3172)
                     /label=">skpp-1936-F_sk20mer-4922"
                     /ApEinfo_revcolor="#f58a5e"
                     /ApEinfo_fwdcolor="#f58a5e"
     misc_feature    complement(3173..3202)
                     /label="F primer binding"
                     /ApEinfo_revcolor="#d6b295"
                     /ApEinfo_fwdcolor="#d6b295"
     miscellaneous   3203..3232
                     /label="Himar_RE"
                     /ApEinfo_revcolor="#faac61"
                     /ApEinfo_fwdcolor="#faac61"
     miscellaneous   complement(3203..3232)
                     /label="Himar_LE"
                     /ApEinfo_revcolor="#faac61"
                     /ApEinfo_fwdcolor="#faac61"
     RS421_promot... 3233..3397
                     /label=14073
                     /ApEinfo_revcolor="#f58a5e"
                     /ApEinfo_fwdcolor="#f58a5e"
     misc_feature    complement(3398..3401)
                     /label="upstream region"
                     /ApEinfo_revcolor="#9eafd2"
                     /ApEinfo_fwdcolor="#9eafd2"
     CDS             3398..4444
                     /label="Himar_Tnp"
                     /ApEinfo_revcolor="#f58a5e"
                     /ApEinfo_fwdcolor="#f58a5e"
     prokaryote t... 4449..4629
                     /label="TAmarelleT9"
                     /ApEinfo_revcolor="#f58a5e"
                     /ApEinfo_fwdcolor="#f58a5e"
     miscellaneous   4630..4875
                     /label="oriT"
                     /ApEinfo_revcolor="#84b0dc"
                     /ApEinfo_fwdcolor="#84b0dc"
     miscellaneous   complement(4895..4934)
                     /label="UNS1"
                     /ApEinfo_revcolor="#9eafd2"
                     /ApEinfo_fwdcolor="#9eafd2"
     prokaryote t... complement(4935..4964)
                     /label="L2U5H11"
                     /ApEinfo_revcolor="#f8d3a9"
                     /ApEinfo_fwdcolor="#f8d3a9"
     primer_bind     complement(5017..5033)
                     /label="M13 fwd"
                     /ApEinfo_revcolor="#d59687"
                     /ApEinfo_fwdcolor="#d59687"
ORIGIN
        1 AACGTCGTGA CTGGGAAAAC CCTGGCGCTT GTGGTGGATC ACAGTTATTG GAGACTTCCT
       61 TGGCCGTACG ATGGGTTTTG TTTCAGGTAT CTGGCACTTT TCGGGGAAAT GTGCGCGGAA
      121 CCCCTATTTG TTTATTTTTC TAAATACATT CAAATATGTA TCCGCTCATG AGACAATAAC
      181 CCTGATAAAT GCTTCAATAA TATTGAAAAA GGAAGAGTAT GAGTATTCAA CATTTCCGTG
      241 TCGCCCTTAT TCCCTTTTTT GCGGCATTTT GCCTTCCTGT TTTTGCTCAC CCAGAAACGC
      301 TGGTGAAAGT AAAAGATGCT GAAGATCAGT TGGGTGCACG AGTGGGTTAC ATCGAACTGG
      361 ATCTCAACAG CGGTAAGATC CTTGAGAGTT TTCGCCCCGA AGAACGTTTT CCAATGATGA
      421 GCACTTTTAA AGTTCTGCTA TGTGGCGCGG TATTATCCCG TATTGACGCC GGGCAAGAGC
      481 AACTCGGTCG CCGCATACAC TATTCTCAGA ATGACTTGGT TGAGTACTCA CCAGTCACAG
      541 AAAAGCATCT TACGGATGGC ATGACAGTAA GAGAATTATG CAGTGCTGCC ATAACCATGA
      601 GTGATAACAC TGCGGCCAAC TTACTTCTGA CAACGATCGG AGGACCGAAG GAGCTAACCG
      661 CTTTTTTGCA CAACATGGGG GATCATGTAA CTCGCCTTGA TCGTTGGGAA CCGGAGCTGA
      721 ATGAAGCCAT ACCAAACGAC GAGCGTGACA CCACGATGCC TGTAGCAATG GCAACAACGT
      781 TGCGCAAACT ATTAACTGGC GAACTACTTA CTCTAGCTTC CCGGCAACAA TTAATAGACT
      841 GGATGGAGGC GGATAAAGTT GCAGGACCAC TTCTGCGCTC GGCCCTTCCG GCTGGCTGGT
      901 TTATTGCTGA TAAATCTGGA GCCGGTGAGC GTGGCTCTCG CGGTATCATT GCAGCACTGG
      961 GGCCAGATGG TAAGCCCTCC CGTATCGTAG TTATCTACAC GACGGGGAGT CAGGCAACTA
     1021 TGGATGAACG AAATAGACAG ATCGCTGAGA TAGGTGCCTC ACTGATTAAG CATTGGTAAC
     1081 TGTCAGACCA AGTTTACTCA TATATACTTT AGATTGATTT AAAACTTCAT TTTTAATTTA
     1141 AAAGGATCTA GGTGAAGATC CTTGAATTGC CATTATCAAC AAGTTTGTAC AAAAAAGCAG
     1201 GCTCCGAATT GGTATCACGA GGACGATTTG AAGCCCCCTA CCCATTTACG CTGACTTGAC
     1261 GGGACGGCGG CTTTGTTGAA TAGAGCGTCA GACCCCGTAG AAAAGATCAA AGGATCTTCG
     1321 GCCGGCCGGC GCGCCGATCT GAAGATCAGC AGTTCAACCT GTTGATAGTA CGTACTAAGC
     1381 TCTCATGTTT CACGTACTAA GCTCTCATGT TTAACGTACT AAGCTCTCAT GTTTAACGAA
     1441 CTAAACCCTC ATGGCTAACG TACTAAGCTC TCATGGCTAA CGTACTAAGC TCTCATGTTT
     1501 CACGTACTAA GCTCTCATGT TTGAACAATA AAATTAATAT AAATCAGCAA CTTAAATAGC
     1561 CTCTAAGGTT TTAAGTTTTA TAAGAAAAAA AAGAATATAT AAGGCTTTTA AAGCCTTTAA
     1621 GGTTTAACGG TTGTGGACAA CAAGCCAGGG ATGTAACGCA CTGAGAAGCC CTTAGAGCCT
     1681 CTCAAAGCAA TTTTGAGTGA CACAGGAACA CTTAACGGCT GACATGGGGC GCGCCCAGCT
     1741 GTAACGCCAG CAACGCGGCC TTTTTACGGT TCCTGGCCTT TTGCTGGCCT TTTGCTCACA
     1801 TGTTCTTTCC AGCGACATAT GCCATACGCC GAACTGAACT CCACCTAATG TCTTGGAGAT
     1861 TGTCGGATAG CGCGGAATAG GATTGTGCCC TCTGAGCGGA TAACAATTTC ACACAGGAAA
     1921 CAGCTATGAC CATGACACAT GCATCCACCA TCGCAGACTT ATCATCACTG AGCCTCCACC
     1981 TAGCCTATAC AACAATAGCG TGCGTGGTTA GCACGCTAGG TGGAAGGGCT CGGAGTTGTG
     2041 GTAATCTATG TATCCTGGGG TGCTCTTCAT GCTAGCGTAA CAGGTTGGAT GATAAGTCCC
     2101 CGGTCTAGCC GACTGCGCAA AAGACATAAT CGATTCACAA AAAATAGGCA CACGAAAAAC
     2161 AAGTTAAGGG ATGCAGTTTA TGCATCCCTT AACAAGCTTA CTTATTAAAT AATTTATAGC
     2221 TATTGAAAAG AGATAAGAAT TGTTCAAAGC TAATATTGTT TAAATCGTCA ATTCCTGCAT
     2281 GTTTTAAGGA ATTGTTAAAT TGATTTTTTG TAAATATTTT CTTGTATTCT TTGTTAACCC
     2341 ATTTCATAAC GAAATAATTA TACTTTTGTT TATCTTTGTG TGATATTCTT GATTTTTTTC
     2401 TACTTAATCT GATAAGTGAG CTATTCACTT TAGGTTTAGG ATGAAAATAT TCTCTTGGAA
     2461 CCATACTTAA TATAGAAATA TCAACTTCTG CCATTAAAAG TAATGCCAAT GAGCGTTTTG
     2521 TATTTAATAA TCTTTTAGCA AACCCGTATT CCACGATTAA ATAAATCTCA TTAGCTATAC
     2581 TATCAAAAAC AATTTTGCGT ATTATATCCG TACTTATGTT ATAAGGTATA TTACCATATA
     2641 TTTTATAGGA TTGGTTTTTA GGAAATTTAA ACTGCAATAT ATCCTTGTTT AAAACTTGGA
     2701 AATTATCGTG ATCAACAAGT TTATTTTCTG TAGTTTTGCA TAATTTATGG TCTATTTCAA
     2761 TGGCAGTTAC GAAATTACAC CTCTTTACTA ATTCAAGGGT AAAATGGCCT TTTCCTGAGC
     2821 CGATTTCAAA GATATTATCA TGTTCATTTA ATCTTATGTT TGTCATAATC TTGTCGATAT
     2881 TATGCTTAGA AGTAATAAAG TTTTGACTGT GTTTTATATT TTTCTCGTTC ATTACCACGA
     2941 TGGGCTTTGT ATCAGGTATC CAAAAGGAAA TTCTGATGCC GCGCTTCGAT TCACCAAAGT
     3001 GTGGATGTTC CCTTTGTACG GGTTTGATAC TGCTGTTGTG GCAGGCGTCT TAGTTAGCTA
     3061 CCGCTATCCC CAACGTGCAA CAGTCTACTT CCTCGGTGCC AGCTTCACAC GGCGTGTGGC
     3121 TGCGGAACGC CACGATCACA AACCCTACTA CGTATCAGTG TCGGGCACAG TCACCCTACT
     3181 CGACGCGTCC TACGCGTGAC CCTAGACCGG GGACTTATCA TCCAACCTGT TAAAGTTAAG
     3241 TGTACTGATT ATAGTGAAAC TTAGTGAGTT GCTTTTTATG AGACTTAGTG AGTTGCTAAT
     3301 TTGAAGTTAA GTATGCTACC TATATGAAAC TAAGTGAGGC TCACAAAATA TCAAAGTTGT
     3361 AAATGCTAAA AACAGGAAAG TTGAGGGATT GGTATAAATG GAAAAAAAGG AATTTCGTGT
     3421 TTTGATAAAA TACTGTTTTC TGAAGGGAAA AAATACAGTG GAAGCAAAAA CTTGGCTTGA
     3481 TAATGAGTTT CCGGACTCTG CCCCAGGGAA ATCAACAATA ATTGATTGGT ATGCAAAATT
     3541 CAAGCGTGGT GAAATGAGCA CGGAGGACGG TGAACGCAGT GGACGCCCGA AAGAGGTGGT
     3601 TACCGACGAA AACATCAAAA AAATCCACAA AATGATTTTG AATGACCGTA AAATGAAGTT
     3661 GATCGAGATA GCAGAGGCCT TAAAGATATC AAAGGAACGT GTTGGTCATA TCATTCATCA
     3721 ATATTTGGAT ATGCGGAAGC TCTGTGCGAA ATGGGTGCCG CGCGAGCTCA CATTTGACCA
     3781 AAAACAACGA CGTGTTGATG ATTCTAAGCG GTGTTTGCAG CTGTTAACTC GTAATACACC
     3841 CGAGTTTTTC CGTCGATATG TGACAATGGA TGAAACATGG CTCCATCACT ACACTCCTGA
     3901 GTCCAATCGA CAGTCGGCTG AGTGGACAGC GACCGGTGAA CCGTCTCCGA AGCGTGGAAA
     3961 GACTCAAAAG TCCGCTGGCA AAGTAATGGC CTCTGTTTTT TGGGATGCGC ATGGAATAAT
     4021 TTTTATCGAT TATCTTGAGA AGGGAAAAAC CATCAACAGT GACTATTATA TGGCGTTATT
     4081 GGAGCGTTTG AAGGTCGAAA TCGCGGCAAA ACGGCCCCAC ATGAAGAAGA AAAAAGTGTT
     4141 GTTCCACCAA GACAACGCAC CGTGCCACAA GTCATTGAGA ACGATGGCAA AAATTCATGA
     4201 ATTGGGCTTC GAATTGCTTC CCCACCCGCC GTATTCTCCA GATCTGGCCC CCAGCGACTT
     4261 TTTCTTGTTC TCAGACCTCA AAAGGATGCT CGCAGGGAAA AAATTTGGCT GCAATGAAGA
     4321 GGTGATCGCC GAAACTGAGG CCTATTTTGA GGCAAAACCG AAGGAGTACT ACCAAAATGG
     4381 TATCAAAAAA TTGGAAGGTC GTTATAATCG TTGTATCGCT CTTGAAGGGA ACTATGTTGA
     4441 ATAAGCTTGG AATCTCCTTC TCGCCTCTTT CGCTGAACAC GAAAGCGAAT CCGTTCAGCA
     4501 CACACTTTAC GATATGGCGC AAAAAGTCCT CGGCTGCGTG CCGGAAGTGA AAGACATCCA
     4561 CCTCACCATG CCCAACAAGC ATTGCCTGCT CGTGGACCTG TCCCGCTTCG GTCAGGACAA
     4621 TCCCAACGAC TTTTCCGCTG CATAACCCTG CTTCGGGGTC ATTATAGCGA TTTTTTCGGT
     4681 ATATCCATCC TTTTTCGCAC GATATACAGG ATTTTGCCAA AGGGTTCGTG TAGACTTTCC
     4741 TTGGTGTATC CAACGGCGTC AGCCGGGCAG GATAGGTGAA GTAGGCCCAC CCGCGAGCGG
     4801 GTGTTCCTTC TTCACTGTCC CTTATTCGCA CCTGGCGGTG CTCAACGGGA ATCCTGCTCT
     4861 GCGAGGCTGG CCGTACTCCT CATTGAAGAG CTCGGAGACG AGACGAGACA GCCTGAGAAT
     4921 GGATGCGAGT AATGATACAA CAATAGCGTG CTGTTCGCAC GCTAAGGTCA GGCGGAATGG
     4981 CACTTCCTTA TTCCAGATGC GTGCGGATTA TGCATGACTG GCCGTCGTTT TAC
//
