# Supplementary material for: A scalable transposon mutagenesis system for non-model bacteria
Source: bioRxiv preprint, doi:10.64898/2025.12.22.696024, version 1 (2025-12-23)
Supplement: Plasmid sequences [file 696024_file12.zip › Plasmid sequences/Transposon variant libraries/Himar1-only libraries/pGLU_30/pGLU_9-pGLU_69-pGLU_98.gb]

LOCUS       pGLU_9-pGLU_69-pGLU_98  5033 bp ds-DNA     circular     19-NOV-2024
DEFINITION  .
KEYWORDS    "Name:pGLU_9-pGLU_69-pGLU_98" "Tnp
            Promoter:Proteobacteria_45_14271" "Abr
            Promoter:Cyanobacteria_38_13181" "Selectable Marker:Erythromycin"
            "Transposase:Himar"
FEATURES             Location/Qualifiers
     promoter        114..218
                     /label="Pamp"
                     /ApEinfo_revcolor="#faac61"
                     /ApEinfo_fwdcolor="#faac61"
     CDS             219..1079
                     /label="AmpR"
                     /ApEinfo_revcolor="#f58a5e"
                     /ApEinfo_fwdcolor="#f58a5e"
     ORI             complement(1336..1724)
                     /label="R6K ORI"
                     /ApEinfo_revcolor="#f58a5e"
                     /ApEinfo_fwdcolor="#f58a5e"
     primer_bind     1914..1930
                     /label="M13 rev"
                     /ApEinfo_revcolor="#c7b0e3"
                     /ApEinfo_fwdcolor="#c7b0e3"
     prokaryote p... complement(1987..2018)
                     /label="L2U8H11"
                     /ApEinfo_revcolor="#75c6a9"
                     /ApEinfo_fwdcolor="#75c6a9"
     miscellaneous   complement(2019..2058)
                     /label="UNSX"
                     /ApEinfo_revcolor="#9eafd2"
                     /ApEinfo_fwdcolor="#9eafd2"
     miscellaneous   2078..2107
                     /label="Himar_LE"
                     /ApEinfo_revcolor="#faac61"
                     /ApEinfo_fwdcolor="#faac61"
     miscellaneous   complement(2078..2107)
                     /label="Himar_RE"
                     /ApEinfo_revcolor="#faac61"
                     /ApEinfo_fwdcolor="#faac61"
     prokaryote t... complement(2108..2193)
                     /label="TermC"
                     /ApEinfo_revcolor="#f8d3a9"
                     /ApEinfo_fwdcolor="#f8d3a9"
     misc_feature    complement(2198..2932)
                     /label="ermC"
                     /ApEinfo_revcolor="#faac61"
                     /ApEinfo_fwdcolor="#faac61"
                     /note="codon-optimized to allow Twist synthesis"
     misc_feature    complement(2930..2933)
                     /label="downstream region"
                     /ApEinfo_revcolor="#9eafd2"
                     /ApEinfo_fwdcolor="#9eafd2"
     RS421_promot... complement(2934..3098)
                     /label=13181
                     /ApEinfo_revcolor="#f58a5e"
                     /ApEinfo_fwdcolor="#f58a5e"
     misc_feature    3099..3128
                     /label="R primer binding"
                     /ApEinfo_revcolor="#d6b295"
                     /ApEinfo_fwdcolor="#d6b295"
     promoter ID ... complement(3129..3148)
                     /label=">skpp-1914-F_sk20mer-8364"
                     /ApEinfo_revcolor="#f58a5e"
                     /ApEinfo_fwdcolor="#f58a5e"
     misc_feature    complement(3149..3152)
                     /label="upstream region"
                     /ApEinfo_revcolor="#9eafd2"
                     /ApEinfo_fwdcolor="#9eafd2"
     misc_feature    complement(3149..3152)
                     /label="downstream region"
                     /ApEinfo_revcolor="#9eafd2"
                     /ApEinfo_fwdcolor="#9eafd2"
     promoter ID ... complement(3153..3172)
                     /label=">skpp-1943-F_sk20mer-8992"
                     /ApEinfo_revcolor="#f58a5e"
                     /ApEinfo_fwdcolor="#f58a5e"
     misc_feature    complement(3173..3202)
                     /label="F primer binding"
                     /ApEinfo_revcolor="#d6b295"
                     /ApEinfo_fwdcolor="#d6b295"
     miscellaneous   3203..3232
                     /label="Himar_RE"
                     /ApEinfo_revcolor="#faac61"
                     /ApEinfo_fwdcolor="#faac61"
     miscellaneous   complement(3203..3232)
                     /label="Himar_LE"
                     /ApEinfo_revcolor="#faac61"
                     /ApEinfo_fwdcolor="#faac61"
     RS421_promot... 3233..3397
                     /label=14271
                     /ApEinfo_revcolor="#f58a5e"
                     /ApEinfo_fwdcolor="#f58a5e"
     misc_feature    complement(3398..3401)
                     /label="upstream region"
                     /ApEinfo_revcolor="#9eafd2"
                     /ApEinfo_fwdcolor="#9eafd2"
     CDS             3398..4444
                     /label="Himar_Tnp"
                     /ApEinfo_revcolor="#f58a5e"
                     /ApEinfo_fwdcolor="#f58a5e"
     prokaryote t... 4449..4629
                     /label="TAmarelleT9"
                     /ApEinfo_revcolor="#f58a5e"
                     /ApEinfo_fwdcolor="#f58a5e"
     miscellaneous   4630..4875
                     /label="oriT"
                     /ApEinfo_revcolor="#84b0dc"
                     /ApEinfo_fwdcolor="#84b0dc"
     miscellaneous   complement(4895..4934)
                     /label="UNS1"
                     /ApEinfo_revcolor="#9eafd2"
                     /ApEinfo_fwdcolor="#9eafd2"
     prokaryote t... complement(4935..4964)
                     /label="L2U5H11"
                     /ApEinfo_revcolor="#f8d3a9"
                     /ApEinfo_fwdcolor="#f8d3a9"
     primer_bind     complement(5017..5033)
                     /label="M13 fwd"
                     /ApEinfo_revcolor="#d59687"
                     /ApEinfo_fwdcolor="#d59687"
ORIGIN
        1 AACGTCGTGA CTGGGAAAAC CCTGGCGCTT GTGGTGGATC ACAGTTATTG GAGACTTCCT
       61 TGGCCGTACG ATGGGTTTTG TTTCAGGTAT CTGGCACTTT TCGGGGAAAT GTGCGCGGAA
      121 CCCCTATTTG TTTATTTTTC TAAATACATT CAAATATGTA TCCGCTCATG AGACAATAAC
      181 CCTGATAAAT GCTTCAATAA TATTGAAAAA GGAAGAGTAT GAGTATTCAA CATTTCCGTG
      241 TCGCCCTTAT TCCCTTTTTT GCGGCATTTT GCCTTCCTGT TTTTGCTCAC CCAGAAACGC
      301 TGGTGAAAGT AAAAGATGCT GAAGATCAGT TGGGTGCACG AGTGGGTTAC ATCGAACTGG
      361 ATCTCAACAG CGGTAAGATC CTTGAGAGTT TTCGCCCCGA AGAACGTTTT CCAATGATGA
      421 GCACTTTTAA AGTTCTGCTA TGTGGCGCGG TATTATCCCG TATTGACGCC GGGCAAGAGC
      481 AACTCGGTCG CCGCATACAC TATTCTCAGA ATGACTTGGT TGAGTACTCA CCAGTCACAG
      541 AAAAGCATCT TACGGATGGC ATGACAGTAA GAGAATTATG CAGTGCTGCC ATAACCATGA
      601 GTGATAACAC TGCGGCCAAC TTACTTCTGA CAACGATCGG AGGACCGAAG GAGCTAACCG
      661 CTTTTTTGCA CAACATGGGG GATCATGTAA CTCGCCTTGA TCGTTGGGAA CCGGAGCTGA
      721 ATGAAGCCAT ACCAAACGAC GAGCGTGACA CCACGATGCC TGTAGCAATG GCAACAACGT
      781 TGCGCAAACT ATTAACTGGC GAACTACTTA CTCTAGCTTC CCGGCAACAA TTAATAGACT
      841 GGATGGAGGC GGATAAAGTT GCAGGACCAC TTCTGCGCTC GGCCCTTCCG GCTGGCTGGT
      901 TTATTGCTGA TAAATCTGGA GCCGGTGAGC GTGGCTCTCG CGGTATCATT GCAGCACTGG
      961 GGCCAGATGG TAAGCCCTCC CGTATCGTAG TTATCTACAC GACGGGGAGT CAGGCAACTA
     1021 TGGATGAACG AAATAGACAG ATCGCTGAGA TAGGTGCCTC ACTGATTAAG CATTGGTAAC
     1081 TGTCAGACCA AGTTTACTCA TATATACTTT AGATTGATTT AAAACTTCAT TTTTAATTTA
     1141 AAAGGATCTA GGTGAAGATC CTTGAATTGC CATTATCAAC AAGTTTGTAC AAAAAAGCAG
     1201 GCTCCGAATT GGTATCACGA GGACGATTTG AAGCCCCCTA CCCATTTACG CTGACTTGAC
     1261 GGGACGGCGG CTTTGTTGAA TAGAGCGTCA GACCCCGTAG AAAAGATCAA AGGATCTTCG
     1321 GCCGGCCGGC GCGCCGATCT GAAGATCAGC AGTTCAACCT GTTGATAGTA CGTACTAAGC
     1381 TCTCATGTTT CACGTACTAA GCTCTCATGT TTAACGTACT AAGCTCTCAT GTTTAACGAA
     1441 CTAAACCCTC ATGGCTAACG TACTAAGCTC TCATGGCTAA CGTACTAAGC TCTCATGTTT
     1501 CACGTACTAA GCTCTCATGT TTGAACAATA AAATTAATAT AAATCAGCAA CTTAAATAGC
     1561 CTCTAAGGTT TTAAGTTTTA TAAGAAAAAA AAGAATATAT AAGGCTTTTA AAGCCTTTAA
     1621 GGTTTAACGG TTGTGGACAA CAAGCCAGGG ATGTAACGCA CTGAGAAGCC CTTAGAGCCT
     1681 CTCAAAGCAA TTTTGAGTGA CACAGGAACA CTTAACGGCT GACATGGGGC GCGCCCAGCT
     1741 GTAACGCCAG CAACGCGGCC TTTTTACGGT TCCTGGCCTT TTGCTGGCCT TTTGCTCACA
     1801 TGTTCTTTCC AGCGACATAT GCCATACGCC GAACTGAACT CCACCTAATG TCTTGGAGAT
     1861 TGTCGGATAG CGCGGAATAG GATTGTGCCC TCTGAGCGGA TAACAATTTC ACACAGGAAA
     1921 CAGCTATGAC CATGACACAT GCATCCACCA TCGCAGACTT ATCATCACTG AGCCTCCACC
     1981 TAGCCTATAC AACAATAGCG TGCGTGGTTA GCACGCTAGG TGGAAGGGCT CGGAGTTGTG
     2041 GTAATCTATG TATCCTGGGG TGCTCTTCAT GCTAGCGTAA CAGGTTGGAT GATAAGTCCC
     2101 CGGTCTAGCC GACTGCGCAA AAGACATAAT CGATTCACAA AAAATAGGCA CACGAAAAAC
     2161 AAGTTAAGGG ATGCAGTTTA TGCATCCCTT AACAAGCTTA CTTATTAAAT AATTTATAGC
     2221 TATTGAAAAG AGATAAGAAT TGTTCAAAGC TAATATTGTT TAAATCGTCA ATTCCTGCAT
     2281 GTTTTAAGGA ATTGTTAAAT TGATTTTTTG TAAATATTTT CTTGTATTCT TTGTTAACCC
     2341 ATTTCATAAC GAAATAATTA TACTTTTGTT TATCTTTGTG TGATATTCTT GATTTTTTTC
     2401 TACTTAATCT GATAAGTGAG CTATTCACTT TAGGTTTAGG ATGAAAATAT TCTCTTGGAA
     2461 CCATACTTAA TATAGAAATA TCAACTTCTG CCATTAAAAG TAATGCCAAT GAGCGTTTTG
     2521 TATTTAATAA TCTTTTAGCA AACCCGTATT CCACGATTAA ATAAATCTCA TTAGCTATAC
     2581 TATCAAAAAC AATTTTGCGT ATTATATCCG TACTTATGTT ATAAGGTATA TTACCATATA
     2641 TTTTATAGGA TTGGTTTTTA GGAAATTTAA ACTGCAATAT ATCCTTGTTT AAAACTTGGA
     2701 AATTATCGTG ATCAACAAGT TTATTTTCTG TAGTTTTGCA TAATTTATGG TCTATTTCAA
     2761 TGGCAGTTAC GAAATTACAC CTCTTTACTA ATTCAAGGGT AAAATGGCCT TTTCCTGAGC
     2821 CGATTTCAAA GATATTATCA TGTTCATTTA ATCTTATGTT TGTCATAATC TTGTCGATAT
     2881 TATGCTTAGA AGTAATAAAG TTTTGACTGT GTTTTATATT TTTCTCGTTC ATTAAATTGG
     2941 GTACTGGGGA TTGGGTACTA ATACCAATTC AAAATTCAAA ATAGCCTACG GCAAGGCTGC
     3001 GCCAACAAAA TTCAAAATTA GGAAAGTCAA ACAGCATAAG GGTATATCCG TATGTATCTG
     3061 TCGCATTCTG TTTTCAAATT GTTACAAGGA TTGGGCTTCC AGCTTCACAC GGCGTGTGGC
     3121 TGCGGAACTG AATAGTCCGG GCCTTAGCTA CGTTCAGTAG TGTTTGCGGA GCACCCTACT
     3181 CGACGCGTCC TACGCGTGAC CCTAGACCGG GGACTTATCA TCCAACCTGT TATTTTTCGT
     3241 TTCAGAACGC CACAATTTAA GCGTTCTGCC TCCAAATCAA TTCTACCGAA CTCAACCAGA
     3301 TTCCCCCCAC ATCAACCCCA TTGTGTGGGT ATAATTGCGG GTATACCCCA GTTCGACAGA
     3361 ATTTGTACCC TCTTTAACGC ATTCAGAAGG CTGAACTATG GAAAAAAAGG AATTTCGTGT
     3421 TTTGATAAAA TACTGTTTTC TGAAGGGAAA AAATACAGTG GAAGCAAAAA CTTGGCTTGA
     3481 TAATGAGTTT CCGGACTCTG CCCCAGGGAA ATCAACAATA ATTGATTGGT ATGCAAAATT
     3541 CAAGCGTGGT GAAATGAGCA CGGAGGACGG TGAACGCAGT GGACGCCCGA AAGAGGTGGT
     3601 TACCGACGAA AACATCAAAA AAATCCACAA AATGATTTTG AATGACCGTA AAATGAAGTT
     3661 GATCGAGATA GCAGAGGCCT TAAAGATATC AAAGGAACGT GTTGGTCATA TCATTCATCA
     3721 ATATTTGGAT ATGCGGAAGC TCTGTGCGAA ATGGGTGCCG CGCGAGCTCA CATTTGACCA
     3781 AAAACAACGA CGTGTTGATG ATTCTAAGCG GTGTTTGCAG CTGTTAACTC GTAATACACC
     3841 CGAGTTTTTC CGTCGATATG TGACAATGGA TGAAACATGG CTCCATCACT ACACTCCTGA
     3901 GTCCAATCGA CAGTCGGCTG AGTGGACAGC GACCGGTGAA CCGTCTCCGA AGCGTGGAAA
     3961 GACTCAAAAG TCCGCTGGCA AAGTAATGGC CTCTGTTTTT TGGGATGCGC ATGGAATAAT
     4021 TTTTATCGAT TATCTTGAGA AGGGAAAAAC CATCAACAGT GACTATTATA TGGCGTTATT
     4081 GGAGCGTTTG AAGGTCGAAA TCGCGGCAAA ACGGCCCCAC ATGAAGAAGA AAAAAGTGTT
     4141 GTTCCACCAA GACAACGCAC CGTGCCACAA GTCATTGAGA ACGATGGCAA AAATTCATGA
     4201 ATTGGGCTTC GAATTGCTTC CCCACCCGCC GTATTCTCCA GATCTGGCCC CCAGCGACTT
     4261 TTTCTTGTTC TCAGACCTCA AAAGGATGCT CGCAGGGAAA AAATTTGGCT GCAATGAAGA
     4321 GGTGATCGCC GAAACTGAGG CCTATTTTGA GGCAAAACCG AAGGAGTACT ACCAAAATGG
     4381 TATCAAAAAA TTGGAAGGTC GTTATAATCG TTGTATCGCT CTTGAAGGGA ACTATGTTGA
     4441 ATAAGCTTGG AATCTCCTTC TCGCCTCTTT CGCTGAACAC GAAAGCGAAT CCGTTCAGCA
     4501 CACACTTTAC GATATGGCGC AAAAAGTCCT CGGCTGCGTG CCGGAAGTGA AAGACATCCA
     4561 CCTCACCATG CCCAACAAGC ATTGCCTGCT CGTGGACCTG TCCCGCTTCG GTCAGGACAA
     4621 TCCCAACGAC TTTTCCGCTG CATAACCCTG CTTCGGGGTC ATTATAGCGA TTTTTTCGGT
     4681 ATATCCATCC TTTTTCGCAC GATATACAGG ATTTTGCCAA AGGGTTCGTG TAGACTTTCC
     4741 TTGGTGTATC CAACGGCGTC AGCCGGGCAG GATAGGTGAA GTAGGCCCAC CCGCGAGCGG
     4801 GTGTTCCTTC TTCACTGTCC CTTATTCGCA CCTGGCGGTG CTCAACGGGA ATCCTGCTCT
     4861 GCGAGGCTGG CCGTACTCCT CATTGAAGAG CTCGGAGACG AGACGAGACA GCCTGAGAAT
     4921 GGATGCGAGT AATGATACAA CAATAGCGTG CTGTTCGCAC GCTAAGGTCA GGCGGAATGG
     4981 CACTTCCTTA TTCCAGATGC GTGCGGATTA TGCATGACTG GCCGTCGTTT TAC
//
