# Supplementary material for: A scalable transposon mutagenesis system for non-model bacteria
Source: bioRxiv preprint, doi:10.64898/2025.12.22.696024, version 1 (2025-12-23)
Supplement: Plasmid sequences [file 696024_file12.zip › Plasmid sequences/Transposon variant libraries/Himar1-only libraries/pGLU_30/pGLU_9-pGLU_72-pGLU_93.gb]

LOCUS       pGLU_9-pGLU_72-pGLU_93  5033 bp ds-DNA     circular     19-NOV-2024
DEFINITION  .
KEYWORDS    "Name:pGLU_9-pGLU_72-pGLU_93" "Tnp Promoter:Cyanobacteria_44_13463"
            "Abr Promoter:Proteobacteria_58_13166" "Selectable
            Marker:Erythromycin" "Transposase:Himar"
FEATURES             Location/Qualifiers
     promoter        114..218
                     /label="Pamp"
                     /ApEinfo_revcolor="#faac61"
                     /ApEinfo_fwdcolor="#faac61"
     CDS             219..1079
                     /label="AmpR"
                     /ApEinfo_revcolor="#f58a5e"
                     /ApEinfo_fwdcolor="#f58a5e"
     ORI             complement(1336..1724)
                     /label="R6K ORI"
                     /ApEinfo_revcolor="#f58a5e"
                     /ApEinfo_fwdcolor="#f58a5e"
     primer_bind     1914..1930
                     /label="M13 rev"
                     /ApEinfo_revcolor="#c7b0e3"
                     /ApEinfo_fwdcolor="#c7b0e3"
     prokaryote p... complement(1987..2018)
                     /label="L2U8H11"
                     /ApEinfo_revcolor="#75c6a9"
                     /ApEinfo_fwdcolor="#75c6a9"
     miscellaneous   complement(2019..2058)
                     /label="UNSX"
                     /ApEinfo_revcolor="#9eafd2"
                     /ApEinfo_fwdcolor="#9eafd2"
     miscellaneous   2078..2107
                     /label="Himar_LE"
                     /ApEinfo_revcolor="#faac61"
                     /ApEinfo_fwdcolor="#faac61"
     miscellaneous   complement(2078..2107)
                     /label="Himar_RE"
                     /ApEinfo_revcolor="#faac61"
                     /ApEinfo_fwdcolor="#faac61"
     prokaryote t... complement(2108..2193)
                     /label="TermC"
                     /ApEinfo_revcolor="#f8d3a9"
                     /ApEinfo_fwdcolor="#f8d3a9"
     misc_feature    complement(2198..2932)
                     /label="ermC"
                     /ApEinfo_revcolor="#faac61"
                     /ApEinfo_fwdcolor="#faac61"
                     /note="codon-optimized to allow Twist synthesis"
     misc_feature    complement(2930..2933)
                     /label="downstream region"
                     /ApEinfo_revcolor="#9eafd2"
                     /ApEinfo_fwdcolor="#9eafd2"
     RS421_promot... complement(2934..3098)
                     /label=13166
                     /ApEinfo_revcolor="#f58a5e"
                     /ApEinfo_fwdcolor="#f58a5e"
     misc_feature    3099..3128
                     /label="R primer binding"
                     /ApEinfo_revcolor="#d6b295"
                     /ApEinfo_fwdcolor="#d6b295"
     promoter ID ... complement(3129..3148)
                     /label=">skpp-1917-F_sk20mer-1272"
                     /ApEinfo_revcolor="#f58a5e"
                     /ApEinfo_fwdcolor="#f58a5e"
     misc_feature    complement(3149..3152)
                     /label="upstream region"
                     /ApEinfo_revcolor="#9eafd2"
                     /ApEinfo_fwdcolor="#9eafd2"
     misc_feature    complement(3149..3152)
                     /label="downstream region"
                     /ApEinfo_revcolor="#9eafd2"
                     /ApEinfo_fwdcolor="#9eafd2"
     promoter ID ... complement(3153..3172)
                     /label=">skpp-1938-F_sk20mer-9052"
                     /ApEinfo_revcolor="#f58a5e"
                     /ApEinfo_fwdcolor="#f58a5e"
     misc_feature    complement(3173..3202)
                     /label="F primer binding"
                     /ApEinfo_revcolor="#d6b295"
                     /ApEinfo_fwdcolor="#d6b295"
     miscellaneous   3203..3232
                     /label="Himar_RE"
                     /ApEinfo_revcolor="#faac61"
                     /ApEinfo_fwdcolor="#faac61"
     miscellaneous   complement(3203..3232)
                     /label="Himar_LE"
                     /ApEinfo_revcolor="#faac61"
                     /ApEinfo_fwdcolor="#faac61"
     RS421_promot... 3233..3397
                     /label=13463
                     /ApEinfo_revcolor="#f58a5e"
                     /ApEinfo_fwdcolor="#f58a5e"
     misc_feature    complement(3398..3401)
                     /label="upstream region"
                     /ApEinfo_revcolor="#9eafd2"
                     /ApEinfo_fwdcolor="#9eafd2"
     CDS             3398..4444
                     /label="Himar_Tnp"
                     /ApEinfo_revcolor="#f58a5e"
                     /ApEinfo_fwdcolor="#f58a5e"
     prokaryote t... 4449..4629
                     /label="TAmarelleT9"
                     /ApEinfo_revcolor="#f58a5e"
                     /ApEinfo_fwdcolor="#f58a5e"
     miscellaneous   4630..4875
                     /label="oriT"
                     /ApEinfo_revcolor="#84b0dc"
                     /ApEinfo_fwdcolor="#84b0dc"
     miscellaneous   complement(4895..4934)
                     /label="UNS1"
                     /ApEinfo_revcolor="#9eafd2"
                     /ApEinfo_fwdcolor="#9eafd2"
     prokaryote t... complement(4935..4964)
                     /label="L2U5H11"
                     /ApEinfo_revcolor="#f8d3a9"
                     /ApEinfo_fwdcolor="#f8d3a9"
     primer_bind     complement(5017..5033)
                     /label="M13 fwd"
                     /ApEinfo_revcolor="#d59687"
                     /ApEinfo_fwdcolor="#d59687"
ORIGIN
        1 AACGTCGTGA CTGGGAAAAC CCTGGCGCTT GTGGTGGATC ACAGTTATTG GAGACTTCCT
       61 TGGCCGTACG ATGGGTTTTG TTTCAGGTAT CTGGCACTTT TCGGGGAAAT GTGCGCGGAA
      121 CCCCTATTTG TTTATTTTTC TAAATACATT CAAATATGTA TCCGCTCATG AGACAATAAC
      181 CCTGATAAAT GCTTCAATAA TATTGAAAAA GGAAGAGTAT GAGTATTCAA CATTTCCGTG
      241 TCGCCCTTAT TCCCTTTTTT GCGGCATTTT GCCTTCCTGT TTTTGCTCAC CCAGAAACGC
      301 TGGTGAAAGT AAAAGATGCT GAAGATCAGT TGGGTGCACG AGTGGGTTAC ATCGAACTGG
      361 ATCTCAACAG CGGTAAGATC CTTGAGAGTT TTCGCCCCGA AGAACGTTTT CCAATGATGA
      421 GCACTTTTAA AGTTCTGCTA TGTGGCGCGG TATTATCCCG TATTGACGCC GGGCAAGAGC
      481 AACTCGGTCG CCGCATACAC TATTCTCAGA ATGACTTGGT TGAGTACTCA CCAGTCACAG
      541 AAAAGCATCT TACGGATGGC ATGACAGTAA GAGAATTATG CAGTGCTGCC ATAACCATGA
      601 GTGATAACAC TGCGGCCAAC TTACTTCTGA CAACGATCGG AGGACCGAAG GAGCTAACCG
      661 CTTTTTTGCA CAACATGGGG GATCATGTAA CTCGCCTTGA TCGTTGGGAA CCGGAGCTGA
      721 ATGAAGCCAT ACCAAACGAC GAGCGTGACA CCACGATGCC TGTAGCAATG GCAACAACGT
      781 TGCGCAAACT ATTAACTGGC GAACTACTTA CTCTAGCTTC CCGGCAACAA TTAATAGACT
      841 GGATGGAGGC GGATAAAGTT GCAGGACCAC TTCTGCGCTC GGCCCTTCCG GCTGGCTGGT
      901 TTATTGCTGA TAAATCTGGA GCCGGTGAGC GTGGCTCTCG CGGTATCATT GCAGCACTGG
      961 GGCCAGATGG TAAGCCCTCC CGTATCGTAG TTATCTACAC GACGGGGAGT CAGGCAACTA
     1021 TGGATGAACG AAATAGACAG ATCGCTGAGA TAGGTGCCTC ACTGATTAAG CATTGGTAAC
     1081 TGTCAGACCA AGTTTACTCA TATATACTTT AGATTGATTT AAAACTTCAT TTTTAATTTA
     1141 AAAGGATCTA GGTGAAGATC CTTGAATTGC CATTATCAAC AAGTTTGTAC AAAAAAGCAG
     1201 GCTCCGAATT GGTATCACGA GGACGATTTG AAGCCCCCTA CCCATTTACG CTGACTTGAC
     1261 GGGACGGCGG CTTTGTTGAA TAGAGCGTCA GACCCCGTAG AAAAGATCAA AGGATCTTCG
     1321 GCCGGCCGGC GCGCCGATCT GAAGATCAGC AGTTCAACCT GTTGATAGTA CGTACTAAGC
     1381 TCTCATGTTT CACGTACTAA GCTCTCATGT TTAACGTACT AAGCTCTCAT GTTTAACGAA
     1441 CTAAACCCTC ATGGCTAACG TACTAAGCTC TCATGGCTAA CGTACTAAGC TCTCATGTTT
     1501 CACGTACTAA GCTCTCATGT TTGAACAATA AAATTAATAT AAATCAGCAA CTTAAATAGC
     1561 CTCTAAGGTT TTAAGTTTTA TAAGAAAAAA AAGAATATAT AAGGCTTTTA AAGCCTTTAA
     1621 GGTTTAACGG TTGTGGACAA CAAGCCAGGG ATGTAACGCA CTGAGAAGCC CTTAGAGCCT
     1681 CTCAAAGCAA TTTTGAGTGA CACAGGAACA CTTAACGGCT GACATGGGGC GCGCCCAGCT
     1741 GTAACGCCAG CAACGCGGCC TTTTTACGGT TCCTGGCCTT TTGCTGGCCT TTTGCTCACA
     1801 TGTTCTTTCC AGCGACATAT GCCATACGCC GAACTGAACT CCACCTAATG TCTTGGAGAT
     1861 TGTCGGATAG CGCGGAATAG GATTGTGCCC TCTGAGCGGA TAACAATTTC ACACAGGAAA
     1921 CAGCTATGAC CATGACACAT GCATCCACCA TCGCAGACTT ATCATCACTG AGCCTCCACC
     1981 TAGCCTATAC AACAATAGCG TGCGTGGTTA GCACGCTAGG TGGAAGGGCT CGGAGTTGTG
     2041 GTAATCTATG TATCCTGGGG TGCTCTTCAT GCTAGCGTAA CAGGTTGGAT GATAAGTCCC
     2101 CGGTCTAGCC GACTGCGCAA AAGACATAAT CGATTCACAA AAAATAGGCA CACGAAAAAC
     2161 AAGTTAAGGG ATGCAGTTTA TGCATCCCTT AACAAGCTTA CTTATTAAAT AATTTATAGC
     2221 TATTGAAAAG AGATAAGAAT TGTTCAAAGC TAATATTGTT TAAATCGTCA ATTCCTGCAT
     2281 GTTTTAAGGA ATTGTTAAAT TGATTTTTTG TAAATATTTT CTTGTATTCT TTGTTAACCC
     2341 ATTTCATAAC GAAATAATTA TACTTTTGTT TATCTTTGTG TGATATTCTT GATTTTTTTC
     2401 TACTTAATCT GATAAGTGAG CTATTCACTT TAGGTTTAGG ATGAAAATAT TCTCTTGGAA
     2461 CCATACTTAA TATAGAAATA TCAACTTCTG CCATTAAAAG TAATGCCAAT GAGCGTTTTG
     2521 TATTTAATAA TCTTTTAGCA AACCCGTATT CCACGATTAA ATAAATCTCA TTAGCTATAC
     2581 TATCAAAAAC AATTTTGCGT ATTATATCCG TACTTATGTT ATAAGGTATA TTACCATATA
     2641 TTTTATAGGA TTGGTTTTTA GGAAATTTAA ACTGCAATAT ATCCTTGTTT AAAACTTGGA
     2701 AATTATCGTG ATCAACAAGT TTATTTTCTG TAGTTTTGCA TAATTTATGG TCTATTTCAA
     2761 TGGCAGTTAC GAAATTACAC CTCTTTACTA ATTCAAGGGT AAAATGGCCT TTTCCTGAGC
     2821 CGATTTCAAA GATATTATCA TGTTCATTTA ATCTTATGTT TGTCATAATC TTGTCGATAT
     2881 TATGCTTAGA AGTAATAAAG TTTTGACTGT GTTTTATATT TTTCTCGTTC ATTGGAAAGA
     2941 CATCCGCTCA AATGAGGAAC ATTCGGCGGC GGTCTGCCTG CGGCACGGGG GGTCGGCTCG
     3001 ACAGACGCCG CAACAACAAG GAAAAGCGTT GTTGCGGCTT ACTTGTCCGA CGACTTTTGA
     3061 GCTCCCATGC TACGGCTCCA TGCACATCTT GAGGCGAACC AGCTTCACAC GGCGTGTGGC
     3121 TGCGGAACAG CAGAATGTAG TTCGCAGCTA CGTACCTAGT GACCGCCCTA ACACCCTACT
     3181 CGACGCGTCC TACGCGTGAC CCTAGACCGG GGACTTATCA TCCAACCTGT TATTATAGAT
     3241 TTTCAGCCCC TTCCCTTGTA GGGAAGGGAT TGGGGTTAGG TTCCGTCGAG TTCACGTTAA
     3301 GTTAATACTG TTCAGAAAAG GGTAAACCTG CCGAGCTAGG CGGGAGAGAA TGAACATTAC
     3361 AGTGAACAGT TGCCCATTGC CTAAGGAAAA TTTAGTAATG GAAAAAAAGG AATTTCGTGT
     3421 TTTGATAAAA TACTGTTTTC TGAAGGGAAA AAATACAGTG GAAGCAAAAA CTTGGCTTGA
     3481 TAATGAGTTT CCGGACTCTG CCCCAGGGAA ATCAACAATA ATTGATTGGT ATGCAAAATT
     3541 CAAGCGTGGT GAAATGAGCA CGGAGGACGG TGAACGCAGT GGACGCCCGA AAGAGGTGGT
     3601 TACCGACGAA AACATCAAAA AAATCCACAA AATGATTTTG AATGACCGTA AAATGAAGTT
     3661 GATCGAGATA GCAGAGGCCT TAAAGATATC AAAGGAACGT GTTGGTCATA TCATTCATCA
     3721 ATATTTGGAT ATGCGGAAGC TCTGTGCGAA ATGGGTGCCG CGCGAGCTCA CATTTGACCA
     3781 AAAACAACGA CGTGTTGATG ATTCTAAGCG GTGTTTGCAG CTGTTAACTC GTAATACACC
     3841 CGAGTTTTTC CGTCGATATG TGACAATGGA TGAAACATGG CTCCATCACT ACACTCCTGA
     3901 GTCCAATCGA CAGTCGGCTG AGTGGACAGC GACCGGTGAA CCGTCTCCGA AGCGTGGAAA
     3961 GACTCAAAAG TCCGCTGGCA AAGTAATGGC CTCTGTTTTT TGGGATGCGC ATGGAATAAT
     4021 TTTTATCGAT TATCTTGAGA AGGGAAAAAC CATCAACAGT GACTATTATA TGGCGTTATT
     4081 GGAGCGTTTG AAGGTCGAAA TCGCGGCAAA ACGGCCCCAC ATGAAGAAGA AAAAAGTGTT
     4141 GTTCCACCAA GACAACGCAC CGTGCCACAA GTCATTGAGA ACGATGGCAA AAATTCATGA
     4201 ATTGGGCTTC GAATTGCTTC CCCACCCGCC GTATTCTCCA GATCTGGCCC CCAGCGACTT
     4261 TTTCTTGTTC TCAGACCTCA AAAGGATGCT CGCAGGGAAA AAATTTGGCT GCAATGAAGA
     4321 GGTGATCGCC GAAACTGAGG CCTATTTTGA GGCAAAACCG AAGGAGTACT ACCAAAATGG
     4381 TATCAAAAAA TTGGAAGGTC GTTATAATCG TTGTATCGCT CTTGAAGGGA ACTATGTTGA
     4441 ATAAGCTTGG AATCTCCTTC TCGCCTCTTT CGCTGAACAC GAAAGCGAAT CCGTTCAGCA
     4501 CACACTTTAC GATATGGCGC AAAAAGTCCT CGGCTGCGTG CCGGAAGTGA AAGACATCCA
     4561 CCTCACCATG CCCAACAAGC ATTGCCTGCT CGTGGACCTG TCCCGCTTCG GTCAGGACAA
     4621 TCCCAACGAC TTTTCCGCTG CATAACCCTG CTTCGGGGTC ATTATAGCGA TTTTTTCGGT
     4681 ATATCCATCC TTTTTCGCAC GATATACAGG ATTTTGCCAA AGGGTTCGTG TAGACTTTCC
     4741 TTGGTGTATC CAACGGCGTC AGCCGGGCAG GATAGGTGAA GTAGGCCCAC CCGCGAGCGG
     4801 GTGTTCCTTC TTCACTGTCC CTTATTCGCA CCTGGCGGTG CTCAACGGGA ATCCTGCTCT
     4861 GCGAGGCTGG CCGTACTCCT CATTGAAGAG CTCGGAGACG AGACGAGACA GCCTGAGAAT
     4921 GGATGCGAGT AATGATACAA CAATAGCGTG CTGTTCGCAC GCTAAGGTCA GGCGGAATGG
     4981 CACTTCCTTA TTCCAGATGC GTGCGGATTA TGCATGACTG GCCGTCGTTT TAC
//
