# Supplementary material for: A scalable transposon mutagenesis system for non-model bacteria
Source: bioRxiv preprint, doi:10.64898/2025.12.22.696024, version 1 (2025-12-23)
Supplement: Plasmid sequences [file 696024_file12.zip › Plasmid sequences/Transposon variant libraries/Himar1-only libraries/pGLU_30/pGLU_9-pGLU_80-pGLU_97.gb]

LOCUS       pGLU_9-pGLU_80-pGLU_97  5033 bp ds-DNA     circular     19-NOV-2024
DEFINITION  .
KEYWORDS    "Name:pGLU_9-pGLU_80-pGLU_97" "Tnp Promoter:Chloroflexi_58_14067"
            "Abr Promoter:Proteobacteria_45_14271" "Selectable
            Marker:Erythromycin" "Transposase:Himar"
FEATURES             Location/Qualifiers
     promoter        114..218
                     /label="Pamp"
                     /ApEinfo_revcolor="#faac61"
                     /ApEinfo_fwdcolor="#faac61"
     CDS             219..1079
                     /label="AmpR"
                     /ApEinfo_revcolor="#f58a5e"
                     /ApEinfo_fwdcolor="#f58a5e"
     ORI             complement(1336..1724)
                     /label="R6K ORI"
                     /ApEinfo_revcolor="#f58a5e"
                     /ApEinfo_fwdcolor="#f58a5e"
     primer_bind     1914..1930
                     /label="M13 rev"
                     /ApEinfo_revcolor="#c7b0e3"
                     /ApEinfo_fwdcolor="#c7b0e3"
     prokaryote p... complement(1987..2018)
                     /label="L2U8H11"
                     /ApEinfo_revcolor="#75c6a9"
                     /ApEinfo_fwdcolor="#75c6a9"
     miscellaneous   complement(2019..2058)
                     /label="UNSX"
                     /ApEinfo_revcolor="#9eafd2"
                     /ApEinfo_fwdcolor="#9eafd2"
     miscellaneous   2078..2107
                     /label="Himar_LE"
                     /ApEinfo_revcolor="#faac61"
                     /ApEinfo_fwdcolor="#faac61"
     miscellaneous   complement(2078..2107)
                     /label="Himar_RE"
                     /ApEinfo_revcolor="#faac61"
                     /ApEinfo_fwdcolor="#faac61"
     prokaryote t... complement(2108..2193)
                     /label="TermC"
                     /ApEinfo_revcolor="#f8d3a9"
                     /ApEinfo_fwdcolor="#f8d3a9"
     misc_feature    complement(2198..2932)
                     /label="ermC"
                     /ApEinfo_revcolor="#faac61"
                     /ApEinfo_fwdcolor="#faac61"
                     /note="codon-optimized to allow Twist synthesis"
     misc_feature    complement(2930..2933)
                     /label="downstream region"
                     /ApEinfo_revcolor="#9eafd2"
                     /ApEinfo_fwdcolor="#9eafd2"
     RS421_promot... complement(2934..3098)
                     /label=14271
                     /ApEinfo_revcolor="#f58a5e"
                     /ApEinfo_fwdcolor="#f58a5e"
     misc_feature    3099..3128
                     /label="R primer binding"
                     /ApEinfo_revcolor="#d6b295"
                     /ApEinfo_fwdcolor="#d6b295"
     promoter ID ... complement(3129..3148)
                     /label=">skpp-1925-F_sk20mer-6357"
                     /ApEinfo_revcolor="#f58a5e"
                     /ApEinfo_fwdcolor="#f58a5e"
     misc_feature    complement(3149..3152)
                     /label="upstream region"
                     /ApEinfo_revcolor="#9eafd2"
                     /ApEinfo_fwdcolor="#9eafd2"
     misc_feature    complement(3149..3152)
                     /label="downstream region"
                     /ApEinfo_revcolor="#9eafd2"
                     /ApEinfo_fwdcolor="#9eafd2"
     promoter ID ... complement(3153..3172)
                     /label=">skpp-1942-F_sk20mer-5928"
                     /ApEinfo_revcolor="#f58a5e"
                     /ApEinfo_fwdcolor="#f58a5e"
     misc_feature    complement(3173..3202)
                     /label="F primer binding"
                     /ApEinfo_revcolor="#d6b295"
                     /ApEinfo_fwdcolor="#d6b295"
     miscellaneous   3203..3232
                     /label="Himar_RE"
                     /ApEinfo_revcolor="#faac61"
                     /ApEinfo_fwdcolor="#faac61"
     miscellaneous   complement(3203..3232)
                     /label="Himar_LE"
                     /ApEinfo_revcolor="#faac61"
                     /ApEinfo_fwdcolor="#faac61"
     RS421_promot... 3233..3397
                     /label=14067
                     /ApEinfo_revcolor="#f58a5e"
                     /ApEinfo_fwdcolor="#f58a5e"
     misc_feature    complement(3398..3401)
                     /label="upstream region"
                     /ApEinfo_revcolor="#9eafd2"
                     /ApEinfo_fwdcolor="#9eafd2"
     CDS             3398..4444
                     /label="Himar_Tnp"
                     /ApEinfo_revcolor="#f58a5e"
                     /ApEinfo_fwdcolor="#f58a5e"
     prokaryote t... 4449..4629
                     /label="TAmarelleT9"
                     /ApEinfo_revcolor="#f58a5e"
                     /ApEinfo_fwdcolor="#f58a5e"
     miscellaneous   4630..4875
                     /label="oriT"
                     /ApEinfo_revcolor="#84b0dc"
                     /ApEinfo_fwdcolor="#84b0dc"
     miscellaneous   complement(4895..4934)
                     /label="UNS1"
                     /ApEinfo_revcolor="#9eafd2"
                     /ApEinfo_fwdcolor="#9eafd2"
     prokaryote t... complement(4935..4964)
                     /label="L2U5H11"
                     /ApEinfo_revcolor="#f8d3a9"
                     /ApEinfo_fwdcolor="#f8d3a9"
     primer_bind     complement(5017..5033)
                     /label="M13 fwd"
                     /ApEinfo_revcolor="#d59687"
                     /ApEinfo_fwdcolor="#d59687"
ORIGIN
        1 AACGTCGTGA CTGGGAAAAC CCTGGCGCTT GTGGTGGATC ACAGTTATTG GAGACTTCCT
       61 TGGCCGTACG ATGGGTTTTG TTTCAGGTAT CTGGCACTTT TCGGGGAAAT GTGCGCGGAA
      121 CCCCTATTTG TTTATTTTTC TAAATACATT CAAATATGTA TCCGCTCATG AGACAATAAC
      181 CCTGATAAAT GCTTCAATAA TATTGAAAAA GGAAGAGTAT GAGTATTCAA CATTTCCGTG
      241 TCGCCCTTAT TCCCTTTTTT GCGGCATTTT GCCTTCCTGT TTTTGCTCAC CCAGAAACGC
      301 TGGTGAAAGT AAAAGATGCT GAAGATCAGT TGGGTGCACG AGTGGGTTAC ATCGAACTGG
      361 ATCTCAACAG CGGTAAGATC CTTGAGAGTT TTCGCCCCGA AGAACGTTTT CCAATGATGA
      421 GCACTTTTAA AGTTCTGCTA TGTGGCGCGG TATTATCCCG TATTGACGCC GGGCAAGAGC
      481 AACTCGGTCG CCGCATACAC TATTCTCAGA ATGACTTGGT TGAGTACTCA CCAGTCACAG
      541 AAAAGCATCT TACGGATGGC ATGACAGTAA GAGAATTATG CAGTGCTGCC ATAACCATGA
      601 GTGATAACAC TGCGGCCAAC TTACTTCTGA CAACGATCGG AGGACCGAAG GAGCTAACCG
      661 CTTTTTTGCA CAACATGGGG GATCATGTAA CTCGCCTTGA TCGTTGGGAA CCGGAGCTGA
      721 ATGAAGCCAT ACCAAACGAC GAGCGTGACA CCACGATGCC TGTAGCAATG GCAACAACGT
      781 TGCGCAAACT ATTAACTGGC GAACTACTTA CTCTAGCTTC CCGGCAACAA TTAATAGACT
      841 GGATGGAGGC GGATAAAGTT GCAGGACCAC TTCTGCGCTC GGCCCTTCCG GCTGGCTGGT
      901 TTATTGCTGA TAAATCTGGA GCCGGTGAGC GTGGCTCTCG CGGTATCATT GCAGCACTGG
      961 GGCCAGATGG TAAGCCCTCC CGTATCGTAG TTATCTACAC GACGGGGAGT CAGGCAACTA
     1021 TGGATGAACG AAATAGACAG ATCGCTGAGA TAGGTGCCTC ACTGATTAAG CATTGGTAAC
     1081 TGTCAGACCA AGTTTACTCA TATATACTTT AGATTGATTT AAAACTTCAT TTTTAATTTA
     1141 AAAGGATCTA GGTGAAGATC CTTGAATTGC CATTATCAAC AAGTTTGTAC AAAAAAGCAG
     1201 GCTCCGAATT GGTATCACGA GGACGATTTG AAGCCCCCTA CCCATTTACG CTGACTTGAC
     1261 GGGACGGCGG CTTTGTTGAA TAGAGCGTCA GACCCCGTAG AAAAGATCAA AGGATCTTCG
     1321 GCCGGCCGGC GCGCCGATCT GAAGATCAGC AGTTCAACCT GTTGATAGTA CGTACTAAGC
     1381 TCTCATGTTT CACGTACTAA GCTCTCATGT TTAACGTACT AAGCTCTCAT GTTTAACGAA
     1441 CTAAACCCTC ATGGCTAACG TACTAAGCTC TCATGGCTAA CGTACTAAGC TCTCATGTTT
     1501 CACGTACTAA GCTCTCATGT TTGAACAATA AAATTAATAT AAATCAGCAA CTTAAATAGC
     1561 CTCTAAGGTT TTAAGTTTTA TAAGAAAAAA AAGAATATAT AAGGCTTTTA AAGCCTTTAA
     1621 GGTTTAACGG TTGTGGACAA CAAGCCAGGG ATGTAACGCA CTGAGAAGCC CTTAGAGCCT
     1681 CTCAAAGCAA TTTTGAGTGA CACAGGAACA CTTAACGGCT GACATGGGGC GCGCCCAGCT
     1741 GTAACGCCAG CAACGCGGCC TTTTTACGGT TCCTGGCCTT TTGCTGGCCT TTTGCTCACA
     1801 TGTTCTTTCC AGCGACATAT GCCATACGCC GAACTGAACT CCACCTAATG TCTTGGAGAT
     1861 TGTCGGATAG CGCGGAATAG GATTGTGCCC TCTGAGCGGA TAACAATTTC ACACAGGAAA
     1921 CAGCTATGAC CATGACACAT GCATCCACCA TCGCAGACTT ATCATCACTG AGCCTCCACC
     1981 TAGCCTATAC AACAATAGCG TGCGTGGTTA GCACGCTAGG TGGAAGGGCT CGGAGTTGTG
     2041 GTAATCTATG TATCCTGGGG TGCTCTTCAT GCTAGCGTAA CAGGTTGGAT GATAAGTCCC
     2101 CGGTCTAGCC GACTGCGCAA AAGACATAAT CGATTCACAA AAAATAGGCA CACGAAAAAC
     2161 AAGTTAAGGG ATGCAGTTTA TGCATCCCTT AACAAGCTTA CTTATTAAAT AATTTATAGC
     2221 TATTGAAAAG AGATAAGAAT TGTTCAAAGC TAATATTGTT TAAATCGTCA ATTCCTGCAT
     2281 GTTTTAAGGA ATTGTTAAAT TGATTTTTTG TAAATATTTT CTTGTATTCT TTGTTAACCC
     2341 ATTTCATAAC GAAATAATTA TACTTTTGTT TATCTTTGTG TGATATTCTT GATTTTTTTC
     2401 TACTTAATCT GATAAGTGAG CTATTCACTT TAGGTTTAGG ATGAAAATAT TCTCTTGGAA
     2461 CCATACTTAA TATAGAAATA TCAACTTCTG CCATTAAAAG TAATGCCAAT GAGCGTTTTG
     2521 TATTTAATAA TCTTTTAGCA AACCCGTATT CCACGATTAA ATAAATCTCA TTAGCTATAC
     2581 TATCAAAAAC AATTTTGCGT ATTATATCCG TACTTATGTT ATAAGGTATA TTACCATATA
     2641 TTTTATAGGA TTGGTTTTTA GGAAATTTAA ACTGCAATAT ATCCTTGTTT AAAACTTGGA
     2701 AATTATCGTG ATCAACAAGT TTATTTTCTG TAGTTTTGCA TAATTTATGG TCTATTTCAA
     2761 TGGCAGTTAC GAAATTACAC CTCTTTACTA ATTCAAGGGT AAAATGGCCT TTTCCTGAGC
     2821 CGATTTCAAA GATATTATCA TGTTCATTTA ATCTTATGTT TGTCATAATC TTGTCGATAT
     2881 TATGCTTAGA AGTAATAAAG TTTTGACTGT GTTTTATATT TTTCTCGTTC ATTAGTTCAG
     2941 CCTTCTGAAT GCGTTAAAGA GGGTACAAAT TCTGTCGAAC TGGGGTATAC CCGCAATTAT
     3001 ACCCACACAA TGGGGTTGAT GTGGGGGGAA TCTGGTTGAG TTCGGTAGAA TTGATTTGGA
     3061 GGCAGAACGC TTAAATTGTG GCGTTCTGAA ACGAAAAACC AGCTTCACAC GGCGTGTGGC
     3121 TGCGGAACGG GCGTCTGAGG ATTGTTTATA CGATCACGAA CGAAGCGATC TCACCCTACT
     3181 CGACGCGTCC TACGCGTGAC CCTAGACCGG GGACTTATCA TCCAACCTGT TAGGGTCGGG
     3241 GGTGAGGGAG CTTAAAACCT ACCCTTGTAA GCTACCCCCT CTCCCGCCAT ACCACCATGA
     3301 AGGTTTGAAC TCCCCTCGCC CGCCGCAGTG GGCGAGGGGT CGGGGGTGAG GGAACGTAAA
     3361 GCCTCAGATG CTCTGTGTTC TACATAAAGG AATGTACATG GAAAAAAAGG AATTTCGTGT
     3421 TTTGATAAAA TACTGTTTTC TGAAGGGAAA AAATACAGTG GAAGCAAAAA CTTGGCTTGA
     3481 TAATGAGTTT CCGGACTCTG CCCCAGGGAA ATCAACAATA ATTGATTGGT ATGCAAAATT
     3541 CAAGCGTGGT GAAATGAGCA CGGAGGACGG TGAACGCAGT GGACGCCCGA AAGAGGTGGT
     3601 TACCGACGAA AACATCAAAA AAATCCACAA AATGATTTTG AATGACCGTA AAATGAAGTT
     3661 GATCGAGATA GCAGAGGCCT TAAAGATATC AAAGGAACGT GTTGGTCATA TCATTCATCA
     3721 ATATTTGGAT ATGCGGAAGC TCTGTGCGAA ATGGGTGCCG CGCGAGCTCA CATTTGACCA
     3781 AAAACAACGA CGTGTTGATG ATTCTAAGCG GTGTTTGCAG CTGTTAACTC GTAATACACC
     3841 CGAGTTTTTC CGTCGATATG TGACAATGGA TGAAACATGG CTCCATCACT ACACTCCTGA
     3901 GTCCAATCGA CAGTCGGCTG AGTGGACAGC GACCGGTGAA CCGTCTCCGA AGCGTGGAAA
     3961 GACTCAAAAG TCCGCTGGCA AAGTAATGGC CTCTGTTTTT TGGGATGCGC ATGGAATAAT
     4021 TTTTATCGAT TATCTTGAGA AGGGAAAAAC CATCAACAGT GACTATTATA TGGCGTTATT
     4081 GGAGCGTTTG AAGGTCGAAA TCGCGGCAAA ACGGCCCCAC ATGAAGAAGA AAAAAGTGTT
     4141 GTTCCACCAA GACAACGCAC CGTGCCACAA GTCATTGAGA ACGATGGCAA AAATTCATGA
     4201 ATTGGGCTTC GAATTGCTTC CCCACCCGCC GTATTCTCCA GATCTGGCCC CCAGCGACTT
     4261 TTTCTTGTTC TCAGACCTCA AAAGGATGCT CGCAGGGAAA AAATTTGGCT GCAATGAAGA
     4321 GGTGATCGCC GAAACTGAGG CCTATTTTGA GGCAAAACCG AAGGAGTACT ACCAAAATGG
     4381 TATCAAAAAA TTGGAAGGTC GTTATAATCG TTGTATCGCT CTTGAAGGGA ACTATGTTGA
     4441 ATAAGCTTGG AATCTCCTTC TCGCCTCTTT CGCTGAACAC GAAAGCGAAT CCGTTCAGCA
     4501 CACACTTTAC GATATGGCGC AAAAAGTCCT CGGCTGCGTG CCGGAAGTGA AAGACATCCA
     4561 CCTCACCATG CCCAACAAGC ATTGCCTGCT CGTGGACCTG TCCCGCTTCG GTCAGGACAA
     4621 TCCCAACGAC TTTTCCGCTG CATAACCCTG CTTCGGGGTC ATTATAGCGA TTTTTTCGGT
     4681 ATATCCATCC TTTTTCGCAC GATATACAGG ATTTTGCCAA AGGGTTCGTG TAGACTTTCC
     4741 TTGGTGTATC CAACGGCGTC AGCCGGGCAG GATAGGTGAA GTAGGCCCAC CCGCGAGCGG
     4801 GTGTTCCTTC TTCACTGTCC CTTATTCGCA CCTGGCGGTG CTCAACGGGA ATCCTGCTCT
     4861 GCGAGGCTGG CCGTACTCCT CATTGAAGAG CTCGGAGACG AGACGAGACA GCCTGAGAAT
     4921 GGATGCGAGT AATGATACAA CAATAGCGTG CTGTTCGCAC GCTAAGGTCA GGCGGAATGG
     4981 CACTTCCTTA TTCCAGATGC GTGCGGATTA TGCATGACTG GCCGTCGTTT TAC
//
