# Supplementary material for: A scalable transposon mutagenesis system for non-model bacteria
Source: bioRxiv preprint, doi:10.64898/2025.12.22.696024, version 1 (2025-12-23)
Supplement: Plasmid sequences [file 696024_file12.zip › Plasmid sequences/Transposon variant libraries/Himar1-only libraries/pGLU_30/pGLU_9-pGLU_79-pGLU_85.gb]

LOCUS       pGLU_9-pGLU_79-pGLU_85  5041 bp ds-DNA     circular     19-NOV-2024
DEFINITION  .
KEYWORDS    "Name:pGLU_9-pGLU_79-pGLU_85" "Tnp Promoter:PmarC9_Himar" "Abr
            Promoter:Chloroflexi_58_14067" "Selectable Marker:Erythromycin"
            "Transposase:Himar"
FEATURES             Location/Qualifiers
     promoter        114..218
                     /label="Pamp"
                     /ApEinfo_revcolor="#faac61"
                     /ApEinfo_fwdcolor="#faac61"
     CDS             219..1079
                     /label="AmpR"
                     /ApEinfo_revcolor="#f58a5e"
                     /ApEinfo_fwdcolor="#f58a5e"
     ORI             complement(1336..1724)
                     /label="R6K ORI"
                     /ApEinfo_revcolor="#f58a5e"
                     /ApEinfo_fwdcolor="#f58a5e"
     primer_bind     1914..1930
                     /label="M13 rev"
                     /ApEinfo_revcolor="#c7b0e3"
                     /ApEinfo_fwdcolor="#c7b0e3"
     prokaryote p... complement(1987..2018)
                     /label="L2U8H11"
                     /ApEinfo_revcolor="#75c6a9"
                     /ApEinfo_fwdcolor="#75c6a9"
     miscellaneous   complement(2019..2058)
                     /label="UNSX"
                     /ApEinfo_revcolor="#9eafd2"
                     /ApEinfo_fwdcolor="#9eafd2"
     miscellaneous   2078..2107
                     /label="Himar_LE"
                     /ApEinfo_revcolor="#faac61"
                     /ApEinfo_fwdcolor="#faac61"
     miscellaneous   complement(2078..2107)
                     /label="Himar_RE"
                     /ApEinfo_revcolor="#faac61"
                     /ApEinfo_fwdcolor="#faac61"
     prokaryote t... complement(2108..2193)
                     /label="TermC"
                     /ApEinfo_revcolor="#f8d3a9"
                     /ApEinfo_fwdcolor="#f8d3a9"
     misc_feature    complement(2198..2932)
                     /label="ermC"
                     /ApEinfo_revcolor="#faac61"
                     /ApEinfo_fwdcolor="#faac61"
                     /note="codon-optimized to allow Twist synthesis"
     misc_feature    complement(2930..2933)
                     /label="downstream region"
                     /ApEinfo_revcolor="#9eafd2"
                     /ApEinfo_fwdcolor="#9eafd2"
     RS421_promot... complement(2934..3098)
                     /label=14067
                     /ApEinfo_revcolor="#f58a5e"
                     /ApEinfo_fwdcolor="#f58a5e"
     misc_feature    3099..3128
                     /label="R primer binding"
                     /ApEinfo_revcolor="#d6b295"
                     /ApEinfo_fwdcolor="#d6b295"
     promoter ID ... complement(3129..3148)
                     /label=">skpp-1924-F_sk20mer-4545"
                     /ApEinfo_revcolor="#f58a5e"
                     /ApEinfo_fwdcolor="#f58a5e"
     misc_feature    complement(3149..3152)
                     /label="upstream region"
                     /ApEinfo_revcolor="#9eafd2"
                     /ApEinfo_fwdcolor="#9eafd2"
     misc_feature    complement(3149..3152)
                     /label="downstream region"
                     /ApEinfo_revcolor="#9eafd2"
                     /ApEinfo_fwdcolor="#9eafd2"
     promoter ID ... complement(3153..3172)
                     /label=">skpp-1930-F_sk20mer-2946"
                     /ApEinfo_revcolor="#f58a5e"
                     /ApEinfo_fwdcolor="#f58a5e"
     misc_feature    complement(3173..3202)
                     /label="F primer binding"
                     /ApEinfo_revcolor="#d6b295"
                     /ApEinfo_fwdcolor="#d6b295"
     miscellaneous   3203..3232
                     /label="Himar_RE"
                     /ApEinfo_revcolor="#faac61"
                     /ApEinfo_fwdcolor="#faac61"
     miscellaneous   complement(3203..3232)
                     /label="Himar_LE"
                     /ApEinfo_revcolor="#faac61"
                     /ApEinfo_fwdcolor="#faac61"
     misc_feature    complement(3406..3409)
                     /label="upstream region"
                     /ApEinfo_revcolor="#9eafd2"
                     /ApEinfo_fwdcolor="#9eafd2"
     CDS             3406..4452
                     /label="Himar_Tnp"
                     /ApEinfo_revcolor="#f58a5e"
                     /ApEinfo_fwdcolor="#f58a5e"
     prokaryote t... 4457..4637
                     /label="TAmarelleT9"
                     /ApEinfo_revcolor="#f58a5e"
                     /ApEinfo_fwdcolor="#f58a5e"
     miscellaneous   4638..4883
                     /label="oriT"
                     /ApEinfo_revcolor="#84b0dc"
                     /ApEinfo_fwdcolor="#84b0dc"
     miscellaneous   complement(4903..4942)
                     /label="UNS1"
                     /ApEinfo_revcolor="#9eafd2"
                     /ApEinfo_fwdcolor="#9eafd2"
     prokaryote t... complement(4943..4972)
                     /label="L2U5H11"
                     /ApEinfo_revcolor="#f8d3a9"
                     /ApEinfo_fwdcolor="#f8d3a9"
     primer_bind     complement(5025..5041)
                     /label="M13 fwd"
                     /ApEinfo_revcolor="#d59687"
                     /ApEinfo_fwdcolor="#d59687"
ORIGIN
        1 AACGTCGTGA CTGGGAAAAC CCTGGCGCTT GTGGTGGATC ACAGTTATTG GAGACTTCCT
       61 TGGCCGTACG ATGGGTTTTG TTTCAGGTAT CTGGCACTTT TCGGGGAAAT GTGCGCGGAA
      121 CCCCTATTTG TTTATTTTTC TAAATACATT CAAATATGTA TCCGCTCATG AGACAATAAC
      181 CCTGATAAAT GCTTCAATAA TATTGAAAAA GGAAGAGTAT GAGTATTCAA CATTTCCGTG
      241 TCGCCCTTAT TCCCTTTTTT GCGGCATTTT GCCTTCCTGT TTTTGCTCAC CCAGAAACGC
      301 TGGTGAAAGT AAAAGATGCT GAAGATCAGT TGGGTGCACG AGTGGGTTAC ATCGAACTGG
      361 ATCTCAACAG CGGTAAGATC CTTGAGAGTT TTCGCCCCGA AGAACGTTTT CCAATGATGA
      421 GCACTTTTAA AGTTCTGCTA TGTGGCGCGG TATTATCCCG TATTGACGCC GGGCAAGAGC
      481 AACTCGGTCG CCGCATACAC TATTCTCAGA ATGACTTGGT TGAGTACTCA CCAGTCACAG
      541 AAAAGCATCT TACGGATGGC ATGACAGTAA GAGAATTATG CAGTGCTGCC ATAACCATGA
      601 GTGATAACAC TGCGGCCAAC TTACTTCTGA CAACGATCGG AGGACCGAAG GAGCTAACCG
      661 CTTTTTTGCA CAACATGGGG GATCATGTAA CTCGCCTTGA TCGTTGGGAA CCGGAGCTGA
      721 ATGAAGCCAT ACCAAACGAC GAGCGTGACA CCACGATGCC TGTAGCAATG GCAACAACGT
      781 TGCGCAAACT ATTAACTGGC GAACTACTTA CTCTAGCTTC CCGGCAACAA TTAATAGACT
      841 GGATGGAGGC GGATAAAGTT GCAGGACCAC TTCTGCGCTC GGCCCTTCCG GCTGGCTGGT
      901 TTATTGCTGA TAAATCTGGA GCCGGTGAGC GTGGCTCTCG CGGTATCATT GCAGCACTGG
      961 GGCCAGATGG TAAGCCCTCC CGTATCGTAG TTATCTACAC GACGGGGAGT CAGGCAACTA
     1021 TGGATGAACG AAATAGACAG ATCGCTGAGA TAGGTGCCTC ACTGATTAAG CATTGGTAAC
     1081 TGTCAGACCA AGTTTACTCA TATATACTTT AGATTGATTT AAAACTTCAT TTTTAATTTA
     1141 AAAGGATCTA GGTGAAGATC CTTGAATTGC CATTATCAAC AAGTTTGTAC AAAAAAGCAG
     1201 GCTCCGAATT GGTATCACGA GGACGATTTG AAGCCCCCTA CCCATTTACG CTGACTTGAC
     1261 GGGACGGCGG CTTTGTTGAA TAGAGCGTCA GACCCCGTAG AAAAGATCAA AGGATCTTCG
     1321 GCCGGCCGGC GCGCCGATCT GAAGATCAGC AGTTCAACCT GTTGATAGTA CGTACTAAGC
     1381 TCTCATGTTT CACGTACTAA GCTCTCATGT TTAACGTACT AAGCTCTCAT GTTTAACGAA
     1441 CTAAACCCTC ATGGCTAACG TACTAAGCTC TCATGGCTAA CGTACTAAGC TCTCATGTTT
     1501 CACGTACTAA GCTCTCATGT TTGAACAATA AAATTAATAT AAATCAGCAA CTTAAATAGC
     1561 CTCTAAGGTT TTAAGTTTTA TAAGAAAAAA AAGAATATAT AAGGCTTTTA AAGCCTTTAA
     1621 GGTTTAACGG TTGTGGACAA CAAGCCAGGG ATGTAACGCA CTGAGAAGCC CTTAGAGCCT
     1681 CTCAAAGCAA TTTTGAGTGA CACAGGAACA CTTAACGGCT GACATGGGGC GCGCCCAGCT
     1741 GTAACGCCAG CAACGCGGCC TTTTTACGGT TCCTGGCCTT TTGCTGGCCT TTTGCTCACA
     1801 TGTTCTTTCC AGCGACATAT GCCATACGCC GAACTGAACT CCACCTAATG TCTTGGAGAT
     1861 TGTCGGATAG CGCGGAATAG GATTGTGCCC TCTGAGCGGA TAACAATTTC ACACAGGAAA
     1921 CAGCTATGAC CATGACACAT GCATCCACCA TCGCAGACTT ATCATCACTG AGCCTCCACC
     1981 TAGCCTATAC AACAATAGCG TGCGTGGTTA GCACGCTAGG TGGAAGGGCT CGGAGTTGTG
     2041 GTAATCTATG TATCCTGGGG TGCTCTTCAT GCTAGCGTAA CAGGTTGGAT GATAAGTCCC
     2101 CGGTCTAGCC GACTGCGCAA AAGACATAAT CGATTCACAA AAAATAGGCA CACGAAAAAC
     2161 AAGTTAAGGG ATGCAGTTTA TGCATCCCTT AACAAGCTTA CTTATTAAAT AATTTATAGC
     2221 TATTGAAAAG AGATAAGAAT TGTTCAAAGC TAATATTGTT TAAATCGTCA ATTCCTGCAT
     2281 GTTTTAAGGA ATTGTTAAAT TGATTTTTTG TAAATATTTT CTTGTATTCT TTGTTAACCC
     2341 ATTTCATAAC GAAATAATTA TACTTTTGTT TATCTTTGTG TGATATTCTT GATTTTTTTC
     2401 TACTTAATCT GATAAGTGAG CTATTCACTT TAGGTTTAGG ATGAAAATAT TCTCTTGGAA
     2461 CCATACTTAA TATAGAAATA TCAACTTCTG CCATTAAAAG TAATGCCAAT GAGCGTTTTG
     2521 TATTTAATAA TCTTTTAGCA AACCCGTATT CCACGATTAA ATAAATCTCA TTAGCTATAC
     2581 TATCAAAAAC AATTTTGCGT ATTATATCCG TACTTATGTT ATAAGGTATA TTACCATATA
     2641 TTTTATAGGA TTGGTTTTTA GGAAATTTAA ACTGCAATAT ATCCTTGTTT AAAACTTGGA
     2701 AATTATCGTG ATCAACAAGT TTATTTTCTG TAGTTTTGCA TAATTTATGG TCTATTTCAA
     2761 TGGCAGTTAC GAAATTACAC CTCTTTACTA ATTCAAGGGT AAAATGGCCT TTTCCTGAGC
     2821 CGATTTCAAA GATATTATCA TGTTCATTTA ATCTTATGTT TGTCATAATC TTGTCGATAT
     2881 TATGCTTAGA AGTAATAAAG TTTTGACTGT GTTTTATATT TTTCTCGTTC ATTGTACATT
     2941 CCTTTATGTA GAACACAGAG CATCTGAGGC TTTACGTTCC CTCACCCCCG ACCCCTCGCC
     3001 CACTGCGGCG GGCGAGGGGA GTTCAAACCT TCATGGTGGT ATGGCGGGAG AGGGGGTAGC
     3061 TTACAAGGGT AGGTTTTAAG CTCCCTCACC CCCGACCCCC AGCTTCACAC GGCGTGTGGC
     3121 TGCGGAACGT CAGCAGGCCT TGTTACAGTA CGCTATTTTA GCCCTGCCTC GCACCCTACT
     3181 CGACGCGTCC TACGCGTGAC CCTAGACCGG GGACTTATCA TCCAACCTGT TAGCGGCCGC
     3241 CAGTGTGATG GATGACACAT AGATGGCGTC GCTAGTATTA AATGCATATT ATTTTTATAT
     3301 AGTACCAACC TTCAAATGAT TCGTGTCAAA ATTTGACGTC TGTAAGTCAA TTAGTTTGTG
     3361 AGATAGAGCG TCTTTTGTGA AGCAACTTTT GTTATTGTGA AACATATGGA AAAAAAGGAA
     3421 TTTCGTGTTT TGATAAAATA CTGTTTTCTG AAGGGAAAAA ATACAGTGGA AGCAAAAACT
     3481 TGGCTTGATA ATGAGTTTCC GGACTCTGCC CCAGGGAAAT CAACAATAAT TGATTGGTAT
     3541 GCAAAATTCA AGCGTGGTGA AATGAGCACG GAGGACGGTG AACGCAGTGG ACGCCCGAAA
     3601 GAGGTGGTTA CCGACGAAAA CATCAAAAAA ATCCACAAAA TGATTTTGAA TGACCGTAAA
     3661 ATGAAGTTGA TCGAGATAGC AGAGGCCTTA AAGATATCAA AGGAACGTGT TGGTCATATC
     3721 ATTCATCAAT ATTTGGATAT GCGGAAGCTC TGTGCGAAAT GGGTGCCGCG CGAGCTCACA
     3781 TTTGACCAAA AACAACGACG TGTTGATGAT TCTAAGCGGT GTTTGCAGCT GTTAACTCGT
     3841 AATACACCCG AGTTTTTCCG TCGATATGTG ACAATGGATG AAACATGGCT CCATCACTAC
     3901 ACTCCTGAGT CCAATCGACA GTCGGCTGAG TGGACAGCGA CCGGTGAACC GTCTCCGAAG
     3961 CGTGGAAAGA CTCAAAAGTC CGCTGGCAAA GTAATGGCCT CTGTTTTTTG GGATGCGCAT
     4021 GGAATAATTT TTATCGATTA TCTTGAGAAG GGAAAAACCA TCAACAGTGA CTATTATATG
     4081 GCGTTATTGG AGCGTTTGAA GGTCGAAATC GCGGCAAAAC GGCCCCACAT GAAGAAGAAA
     4141 AAAGTGTTGT TCCACCAAGA CAACGCACCG TGCCACAAGT CATTGAGAAC GATGGCAAAA
     4201 ATTCATGAAT TGGGCTTCGA ATTGCTTCCC CACCCGCCGT ATTCTCCAGA TCTGGCCCCC
     4261 AGCGACTTTT TCTTGTTCTC AGACCTCAAA AGGATGCTCG CAGGGAAAAA ATTTGGCTGC
     4321 AATGAAGAGG TGATCGCCGA AACTGAGGCC TATTTTGAGG CAAAACCGAA GGAGTACTAC
     4381 CAAAATGGTA TCAAAAAATT GGAAGGTCGT TATAATCGTT GTATCGCTCT TGAAGGGAAC
     4441 TATGTTGAAT AAGCTTGGAA TCTCCTTCTC GCCTCTTTCG CTGAACACGA AAGCGAATCC
     4501 GTTCAGCACA CACTTTACGA TATGGCGCAA AAAGTCCTCG GCTGCGTGCC GGAAGTGAAA
     4561 GACATCCACC TCACCATGCC CAACAAGCAT TGCCTGCTCG TGGACCTGTC CCGCTTCGGT
     4621 CAGGACAATC CCAACGACTT TTCCGCTGCA TAACCCTGCT TCGGGGTCAT TATAGCGATT
     4681 TTTTCGGTAT ATCCATCCTT TTTCGCACGA TATACAGGAT TTTGCCAAAG GGTTCGTGTA
     4741 GACTTTCCTT GGTGTATCCA ACGGCGTCAG CCGGGCAGGA TAGGTGAAGT AGGCCCACCC
     4801 GCGAGCGGGT GTTCCTTCTT CACTGTCCCT TATTCGCACC TGGCGGTGCT CAACGGGAAT
     4861 CCTGCTCTGC GAGGCTGGCC GTACTCCTCA TTGAAGAGCT CGGAGACGAG ACGAGACAGC
     4921 CTGAGAATGG ATGCGAGTAA TGATACAACA ATAGCGTGCT GTTCGCACGC TAAGGTCAGG
     4981 CGGAATGGCA CTTCCTTATT CCAGATGCGT GCGGATTATG CATGACTGGC CGTCGTTTTA
     5041 C
//
