# Supplementary material for: A scalable transposon mutagenesis system for non-model bacteria
Source: bioRxiv preprint, doi:10.64898/2025.12.22.696024, version 1 (2025-12-23)
Supplement: Plasmid sequences [file 696024_file12.zip › Plasmid sequences/Transposon variant libraries/Himar1-only libraries/pGLU_30/pGLU_9-pGLU_70-pGLU_89.gb]

LOCUS       pGLU_9-pGLU_70-pGLU_89  5033 bp ds-DNA     circular     19-NOV-2024
DEFINITION  .
KEYWORDS    "Name:pGLU_9-pGLU_70-pGLU_89" "Tnp Promoter:Firmicutes_38_13168"
            "Abr Promoter:Proteobacteria_62_13467" "Selectable
            Marker:Erythromycin" "Transposase:Himar"
FEATURES             Location/Qualifiers
     promoter        114..218
                     /label="Pamp"
                     /ApEinfo_revcolor="#faac61"
                     /ApEinfo_fwdcolor="#faac61"
     CDS             219..1079
                     /label="AmpR"
                     /ApEinfo_revcolor="#f58a5e"
                     /ApEinfo_fwdcolor="#f58a5e"
     ORI             complement(1336..1724)
                     /label="R6K ORI"
                     /ApEinfo_revcolor="#f58a5e"
                     /ApEinfo_fwdcolor="#f58a5e"
     primer_bind     1914..1930
                     /label="M13 rev"
                     /ApEinfo_revcolor="#c7b0e3"
                     /ApEinfo_fwdcolor="#c7b0e3"
     prokaryote p... complement(1987..2018)
                     /label="L2U8H11"
                     /ApEinfo_revcolor="#75c6a9"
                     /ApEinfo_fwdcolor="#75c6a9"
     miscellaneous   complement(2019..2058)
                     /label="UNSX"
                     /ApEinfo_revcolor="#9eafd2"
                     /ApEinfo_fwdcolor="#9eafd2"
     miscellaneous   2078..2107
                     /label="Himar_LE"
                     /ApEinfo_revcolor="#faac61"
                     /ApEinfo_fwdcolor="#faac61"
     miscellaneous   complement(2078..2107)
                     /label="Himar_RE"
                     /ApEinfo_revcolor="#faac61"
                     /ApEinfo_fwdcolor="#faac61"
     prokaryote t... complement(2108..2193)
                     /label="TermC"
                     /ApEinfo_revcolor="#f8d3a9"
                     /ApEinfo_fwdcolor="#f8d3a9"
     misc_feature    complement(2198..2932)
                     /label="ermC"
                     /ApEinfo_revcolor="#faac61"
                     /ApEinfo_fwdcolor="#faac61"
                     /note="codon-optimized to allow Twist synthesis"
     misc_feature    complement(2930..2933)
                     /label="downstream region"
                     /ApEinfo_revcolor="#9eafd2"
                     /ApEinfo_fwdcolor="#9eafd2"
     RS421_promot... complement(2934..3098)
                     /label=13467
                     /ApEinfo_revcolor="#f58a5e"
                     /ApEinfo_fwdcolor="#f58a5e"
     misc_feature    3099..3128
                     /label="R primer binding"
                     /ApEinfo_revcolor="#d6b295"
                     /ApEinfo_fwdcolor="#d6b295"
     promoter ID ... complement(3129..3148)
                     /label=">skpp-1915-F_sk20mer-6621"
                     /ApEinfo_revcolor="#f58a5e"
                     /ApEinfo_fwdcolor="#f58a5e"
     misc_feature    complement(3149..3152)
                     /label="downstream region"
                     /ApEinfo_revcolor="#9eafd2"
                     /ApEinfo_fwdcolor="#9eafd2"
     misc_feature    complement(3149..3152)
                     /label="upstream region"
                     /ApEinfo_revcolor="#9eafd2"
                     /ApEinfo_fwdcolor="#9eafd2"
     misc_feature    complement(3153..3172)
                     /label=">skpp-1949-F_sk20mer-7474"
                     /ApEinfo_revcolor="#f58a5e"
                     /ApEinfo_fwdcolor="#f58a5e"
     misc_feature    complement(3173..3202)
                     /label="F primer binding"
                     /ApEinfo_revcolor="#d6b295"
                     /ApEinfo_fwdcolor="#d6b295"
     miscellaneous   3203..3232
                     /label="Himar_RE"
                     /ApEinfo_revcolor="#faac61"
                     /ApEinfo_fwdcolor="#faac61"
     miscellaneous   complement(3203..3232)
                     /label="Himar_LE"
                     /ApEinfo_revcolor="#faac61"
                     /ApEinfo_fwdcolor="#faac61"
     RS421_promot... 3233..3397
                     /label=13168
                     /ApEinfo_revcolor="#f58a5e"
                     /ApEinfo_fwdcolor="#f58a5e"
     misc_feature    complement(3398..3401)
                     /label="upstream region"
                     /ApEinfo_revcolor="#9eafd2"
                     /ApEinfo_fwdcolor="#9eafd2"
     CDS             3398..4444
                     /label="Himar_Tnp"
                     /ApEinfo_revcolor="#f58a5e"
                     /ApEinfo_fwdcolor="#f58a5e"
     prokaryote t... 4449..4629
                     /label="TAmarelleT9"
                     /ApEinfo_revcolor="#f58a5e"
                     /ApEinfo_fwdcolor="#f58a5e"
     miscellaneous   4630..4875
                     /label="oriT"
                     /ApEinfo_revcolor="#84b0dc"
                     /ApEinfo_fwdcolor="#84b0dc"
     miscellaneous   complement(4895..4934)
                     /label="UNS1"
                     /ApEinfo_revcolor="#9eafd2"
                     /ApEinfo_fwdcolor="#9eafd2"
     prokaryote t... complement(4935..4964)
                     /label="L2U5H11"
                     /ApEinfo_revcolor="#f8d3a9"
                     /ApEinfo_fwdcolor="#f8d3a9"
     primer_bind     complement(5017..5033)
                     /label="M13 fwd"
                     /ApEinfo_revcolor="#d59687"
                     /ApEinfo_fwdcolor="#d59687"
ORIGIN
        1 AACGTCGTGA CTGGGAAAAC CCTGGCGCTT GTGGTGGATC ACAGTTATTG GAGACTTCCT
       61 TGGCCGTACG ATGGGTTTTG TTTCAGGTAT CTGGCACTTT TCGGGGAAAT GTGCGCGGAA
      121 CCCCTATTTG TTTATTTTTC TAAATACATT CAAATATGTA TCCGCTCATG AGACAATAAC
      181 CCTGATAAAT GCTTCAATAA TATTGAAAAA GGAAGAGTAT GAGTATTCAA CATTTCCGTG
      241 TCGCCCTTAT TCCCTTTTTT GCGGCATTTT GCCTTCCTGT TTTTGCTCAC CCAGAAACGC
      301 TGGTGAAAGT AAAAGATGCT GAAGATCAGT TGGGTGCACG AGTGGGTTAC ATCGAACTGG
      361 ATCTCAACAG CGGTAAGATC CTTGAGAGTT TTCGCCCCGA AGAACGTTTT CCAATGATGA
      421 GCACTTTTAA AGTTCTGCTA TGTGGCGCGG TATTATCCCG TATTGACGCC GGGCAAGAGC
      481 AACTCGGTCG CCGCATACAC TATTCTCAGA ATGACTTGGT TGAGTACTCA CCAGTCACAG
      541 AAAAGCATCT TACGGATGGC ATGACAGTAA GAGAATTATG CAGTGCTGCC ATAACCATGA
      601 GTGATAACAC TGCGGCCAAC TTACTTCTGA CAACGATCGG AGGACCGAAG GAGCTAACCG
      661 CTTTTTTGCA CAACATGGGG GATCATGTAA CTCGCCTTGA TCGTTGGGAA CCGGAGCTGA
      721 ATGAAGCCAT ACCAAACGAC GAGCGTGACA CCACGATGCC TGTAGCAATG GCAACAACGT
      781 TGCGCAAACT ATTAACTGGC GAACTACTTA CTCTAGCTTC CCGGCAACAA TTAATAGACT
      841 GGATGGAGGC GGATAAAGTT GCAGGACCAC TTCTGCGCTC GGCCCTTCCG GCTGGCTGGT
      901 TTATTGCTGA TAAATCTGGA GCCGGTGAGC GTGGCTCTCG CGGTATCATT GCAGCACTGG
      961 GGCCAGATGG TAAGCCCTCC CGTATCGTAG TTATCTACAC GACGGGGAGT CAGGCAACTA
     1021 TGGATGAACG AAATAGACAG ATCGCTGAGA TAGGTGCCTC ACTGATTAAG CATTGGTAAC
     1081 TGTCAGACCA AGTTTACTCA TATATACTTT AGATTGATTT AAAACTTCAT TTTTAATTTA
     1141 AAAGGATCTA GGTGAAGATC CTTGAATTGC CATTATCAAC AAGTTTGTAC AAAAAAGCAG
     1201 GCTCCGAATT GGTATCACGA GGACGATTTG AAGCCCCCTA CCCATTTACG CTGACTTGAC
     1261 GGGACGGCGG CTTTGTTGAA TAGAGCGTCA GACCCCGTAG AAAAGATCAA AGGATCTTCG
     1321 GCCGGCCGGC GCGCCGATCT GAAGATCAGC AGTTCAACCT GTTGATAGTA CGTACTAAGC
     1381 TCTCATGTTT CACGTACTAA GCTCTCATGT TTAACGTACT AAGCTCTCAT GTTTAACGAA
     1441 CTAAACCCTC ATGGCTAACG TACTAAGCTC TCATGGCTAA CGTACTAAGC TCTCATGTTT
     1501 CACGTACTAA GCTCTCATGT TTGAACAATA AAATTAATAT AAATCAGCAA CTTAAATAGC
     1561 CTCTAAGGTT TTAAGTTTTA TAAGAAAAAA AAGAATATAT AAGGCTTTTA AAGCCTTTAA
     1621 GGTTTAACGG TTGTGGACAA CAAGCCAGGG ATGTAACGCA CTGAGAAGCC CTTAGAGCCT
     1681 CTCAAAGCAA TTTTGAGTGA CACAGGAACA CTTAACGGCT GACATGGGGC GCGCCCAGCT
     1741 GTAACGCCAG CAACGCGGCC TTTTTACGGT TCCTGGCCTT TTGCTGGCCT TTTGCTCACA
     1801 TGTTCTTTCC AGCGACATAT GCCATACGCC GAACTGAACT CCACCTAATG TCTTGGAGAT
     1861 TGTCGGATAG CGCGGAATAG GATTGTGCCC TCTGAGCGGA TAACAATTTC ACACAGGAAA
     1921 CAGCTATGAC CATGACACAT GCATCCACCA TCGCAGACTT ATCATCACTG AGCCTCCACC
     1981 TAGCCTATAC AACAATAGCG TGCGTGGTTA GCACGCTAGG TGGAAGGGCT CGGAGTTGTG
     2041 GTAATCTATG TATCCTGGGG TGCTCTTCAT GCTAGCGTAA CAGGTTGGAT GATAAGTCCC
     2101 CGGTCTAGCC GACTGCGCAA AAGACATAAT CGATTCACAA AAAATAGGCA CACGAAAAAC
     2161 AAGTTAAGGG ATGCAGTTTA TGCATCCCTT AACAAGCTTA CTTATTAAAT AATTTATAGC
     2221 TATTGAAAAG AGATAAGAAT TGTTCAAAGC TAATATTGTT TAAATCGTCA ATTCCTGCAT
     2281 GTTTTAAGGA ATTGTTAAAT TGATTTTTTG TAAATATTTT CTTGTATTCT TTGTTAACCC
     2341 ATTTCATAAC GAAATAATTA TACTTTTGTT TATCTTTGTG TGATATTCTT GATTTTTTTC
     2401 TACTTAATCT GATAAGTGAG CTATTCACTT TAGGTTTAGG ATGAAAATAT TCTCTTGGAA
     2461 CCATACTTAA TATAGAAATA TCAACTTCTG CCATTAAAAG TAATGCCAAT GAGCGTTTTG
     2521 TATTTAATAA TCTTTTAGCA AACCCGTATT CCACGATTAA ATAAATCTCA TTAGCTATAC
     2581 TATCAAAAAC AATTTTGCGT ATTATATCCG TACTTATGTT ATAAGGTATA TTACCATATA
     2641 TTTTATAGGA TTGGTTTTTA GGAAATTTAA ACTGCAATAT ATCCTTGTTT AAAACTTGGA
     2701 AATTATCGTG ATCAACAAGT TTATTTTCTG TAGTTTTGCA TAATTTATGG TCTATTTCAA
     2761 TGGCAGTTAC GAAATTACAC CTCTTTACTA ATTCAAGGGT AAAATGGCCT TTTCCTGAGC
     2821 CGATTTCAAA GATATTATCA TGTTCATTTA ATCTTATGTT TGTCATAATC TTGTCGATAT
     2881 TATGCTTAGA AGTAATAAAG TTTTGACTGT GTTTTATATT TTTCTCGTTC ATTGGCATAT
     2941 TCGCAAAACC TGCGTCACCG CCACGATAGC GCAGCCCGCG CGCGTTGCAA TGCCCATTTG
     3001 CACGCATGCG GCAGCGGCAT GCGGCACCGT TCGCAGCAGC TCACGGGCGC AAAACAAAAA
     3061 GCCCGTTCAG GCATGCCTGA ACGGGCTTCG ATTTGGCGCC AGCTTCACAC GGCGTGTGGC
     3121 TGCGGAACGT TTTCGTCTAC TCACGCCGTA CGCGCTTGGC CAATAGAACA GTACCCTACT
     3181 CGACGCGTCC TACGCGTGAC CCTAGACCGG GGACTTATCA TCCAACCTGT TAGAAAAAGC
     3241 GTTATAATGA TAATAGGAAG TAATACTCAA TGAAAATCAA AGAGCACAAA CAAGGAAGCT
     3301 AGCCGCAGGT TGCTCAAAAC AGTGTTTTGA GGTTGCAGAT GGAAGCTGAC GTGGTTTGAA
     3361 GAGAGATTTT CGAGGAGTAT AATTTGTTTG ATAGAGGATG GAAAAAAAGG AATTTCGTGT
     3421 TTTGATAAAA TACTGTTTTC TGAAGGGAAA AAATACAGTG GAAGCAAAAA CTTGGCTTGA
     3481 TAATGAGTTT CCGGACTCTG CCCCAGGGAA ATCAACAATA ATTGATTGGT ATGCAAAATT
     3541 CAAGCGTGGT GAAATGAGCA CGGAGGACGG TGAACGCAGT GGACGCCCGA AAGAGGTGGT
     3601 TACCGACGAA AACATCAAAA AAATCCACAA AATGATTTTG AATGACCGTA AAATGAAGTT
     3661 GATCGAGATA GCAGAGGCCT TAAAGATATC AAAGGAACGT GTTGGTCATA TCATTCATCA
     3721 ATATTTGGAT ATGCGGAAGC TCTGTGCGAA ATGGGTGCCG CGCGAGCTCA CATTTGACCA
     3781 AAAACAACGA CGTGTTGATG ATTCTAAGCG GTGTTTGCAG CTGTTAACTC GTAATACACC
     3841 CGAGTTTTTC CGTCGATATG TGACAATGGA TGAAACATGG CTCCATCACT ACACTCCTGA
     3901 GTCCAATCGA CAGTCGGCTG AGTGGACAGC GACCGGTGAA CCGTCTCCGA AGCGTGGAAA
     3961 GACTCAAAAG TCCGCTGGCA AAGTAATGGC CTCTGTTTTT TGGGATGCGC ATGGAATAAT
     4021 TTTTATCGAT TATCTTGAGA AGGGAAAAAC CATCAACAGT GACTATTATA TGGCGTTATT
     4081 GGAGCGTTTG AAGGTCGAAA TCGCGGCAAA ACGGCCCCAC ATGAAGAAGA AAAAAGTGTT
     4141 GTTCCACCAA GACAACGCAC CGTGCCACAA GTCATTGAGA ACGATGGCAA AAATTCATGA
     4201 ATTGGGCTTC GAATTGCTTC CCCACCCGCC GTATTCTCCA GATCTGGCCC CCAGCGACTT
     4261 TTTCTTGTTC TCAGACCTCA AAAGGATGCT CGCAGGGAAA AAATTTGGCT GCAATGAAGA
     4321 GGTGATCGCC GAAACTGAGG CCTATTTTGA GGCAAAACCG AAGGAGTACT ACCAAAATGG
     4381 TATCAAAAAA TTGGAAGGTC GTTATAATCG TTGTATCGCT CTTGAAGGGA ACTATGTTGA
     4441 ATAAGCTTGG AATCTCCTTC TCGCCTCTTT CGCTGAACAC GAAAGCGAAT CCGTTCAGCA
     4501 CACACTTTAC GATATGGCGC AAAAAGTCCT CGGCTGCGTG CCGGAAGTGA AAGACATCCA
     4561 CCTCACCATG CCCAACAAGC ATTGCCTGCT CGTGGACCTG TCCCGCTTCG GTCAGGACAA
     4621 TCCCAACGAC TTTTCCGCTG CATAACCCTG CTTCGGGGTC ATTATAGCGA TTTTTTCGGT
     4681 ATATCCATCC TTTTTCGCAC GATATACAGG ATTTTGCCAA AGGGTTCGTG TAGACTTTCC
     4741 TTGGTGTATC CAACGGCGTC AGCCGGGCAG GATAGGTGAA GTAGGCCCAC CCGCGAGCGG
     4801 GTGTTCCTTC TTCACTGTCC CTTATTCGCA CCTGGCGGTG CTCAACGGGA ATCCTGCTCT
     4861 GCGAGGCTGG CCGTACTCCT CATTGAAGAG CTCGGAGACG AGACGAGACA GCCTGAGAAT
     4921 GGATGCGAGT AATGATACAA CAATAGCGTG CTGTTCGCAC GCTAAGGTCA GGCGGAATGG
     4981 CACTTCCTTA TTCCAGATGC GTGCGGATTA TGCATGACTG GCCGTCGTTT TAC
//
