# Supplementary material for: A scalable transposon mutagenesis system for non-model bacteria
Source: bioRxiv preprint, doi:10.64898/2025.12.22.696024, version 1 (2025-12-23)
Supplement: Plasmid sequences [file 696024_file12.zip › Plasmid sequences/Transposon variant libraries/Himar1-only libraries/pGLU_30/pGLU_9-pGLU_77-pGLU_92.gb]

LOCUS       pGLU_9-pGLU_77-pGLU_92  5033 bp ds-DNA     circular     19-NOV-2024
DEFINITION  .
KEYWORDS    "Name:pGLU_9-pGLU_77-pGLU_92" "Tnp Promoter:Bacteroidetes_30_13388"
            "Abr Promoter:Euryarchaeota_32_13453" "Selectable
            Marker:Erythromycin" "Transposase:Himar"
FEATURES             Location/Qualifiers
     promoter        114..218
                     /label="Pamp"
                     /ApEinfo_revcolor="#faac61"
                     /ApEinfo_fwdcolor="#faac61"
     CDS             219..1079
                     /label="AmpR"
                     /ApEinfo_revcolor="#f58a5e"
                     /ApEinfo_fwdcolor="#f58a5e"
     ORI             complement(1336..1724)
                     /label="R6K ORI"
                     /ApEinfo_revcolor="#f58a5e"
                     /ApEinfo_fwdcolor="#f58a5e"
     primer_bind     1914..1930
                     /label="M13 rev"
                     /ApEinfo_revcolor="#c7b0e3"
                     /ApEinfo_fwdcolor="#c7b0e3"
     prokaryote p... complement(1987..2018)
                     /label="L2U8H11"
                     /ApEinfo_revcolor="#75c6a9"
                     /ApEinfo_fwdcolor="#75c6a9"
     miscellaneous   complement(2019..2058)
                     /label="UNSX"
                     /ApEinfo_revcolor="#9eafd2"
                     /ApEinfo_fwdcolor="#9eafd2"
     miscellaneous   2078..2107
                     /label="Himar_LE"
                     /ApEinfo_revcolor="#faac61"
                     /ApEinfo_fwdcolor="#faac61"
     miscellaneous   complement(2078..2107)
                     /label="Himar_RE"
                     /ApEinfo_revcolor="#faac61"
                     /ApEinfo_fwdcolor="#faac61"
     prokaryote t... complement(2108..2193)
                     /label="TermC"
                     /ApEinfo_revcolor="#f8d3a9"
                     /ApEinfo_fwdcolor="#f8d3a9"
     misc_feature    complement(2198..2932)
                     /label="ermC"
                     /ApEinfo_revcolor="#faac61"
                     /ApEinfo_fwdcolor="#faac61"
                     /note="codon-optimized to allow Twist synthesis"
     misc_feature    complement(2930..2933)
                     /label="downstream region"
                     /ApEinfo_revcolor="#9eafd2"
                     /ApEinfo_fwdcolor="#9eafd2"
     RS421_promot... complement(2934..3098)
                     /label=13453
                     /ApEinfo_revcolor="#f58a5e"
                     /ApEinfo_fwdcolor="#f58a5e"
     misc_feature    3099..3128
                     /label="R primer binding"
                     /ApEinfo_revcolor="#d6b295"
                     /ApEinfo_fwdcolor="#d6b295"
     promoter ID ... complement(3129..3148)
                     /label=">skpp-1922-F_sk20mer-2848"
                     /ApEinfo_revcolor="#f58a5e"
                     /ApEinfo_fwdcolor="#f58a5e"
     misc_feature    complement(3149..3152)
                     /label="upstream region"
                     /ApEinfo_revcolor="#9eafd2"
                     /ApEinfo_fwdcolor="#9eafd2"
     misc_feature    complement(3149..3152)
                     /label="downstream region"
                     /ApEinfo_revcolor="#9eafd2"
                     /ApEinfo_fwdcolor="#9eafd2"
     promoter ID ... complement(3153..3172)
                     /label=">skpp-1937-F_sk20mer-2849"
                     /ApEinfo_revcolor="#f58a5e"
                     /ApEinfo_fwdcolor="#f58a5e"
     misc_feature    complement(3173..3202)
                     /label="F primer binding"
                     /ApEinfo_revcolor="#d6b295"
                     /ApEinfo_fwdcolor="#d6b295"
     miscellaneous   3203..3232
                     /label="Himar_RE"
                     /ApEinfo_revcolor="#faac61"
                     /ApEinfo_fwdcolor="#faac61"
     miscellaneous   complement(3203..3232)
                     /label="Himar_LE"
                     /ApEinfo_revcolor="#faac61"
                     /ApEinfo_fwdcolor="#faac61"
     RS421_promot... 3233..3397
                     /label=13388
                     /ApEinfo_revcolor="#f58a5e"
                     /ApEinfo_fwdcolor="#f58a5e"
     misc_feature    complement(3398..3401)
                     /label="upstream region"
                     /ApEinfo_revcolor="#9eafd2"
                     /ApEinfo_fwdcolor="#9eafd2"
     CDS             3398..4444
                     /label="Himar_Tnp"
                     /ApEinfo_revcolor="#f58a5e"
                     /ApEinfo_fwdcolor="#f58a5e"
     prokaryote t... 4449..4629
                     /label="TAmarelleT9"
                     /ApEinfo_revcolor="#f58a5e"
                     /ApEinfo_fwdcolor="#f58a5e"
     miscellaneous   4630..4875
                     /label="oriT"
                     /ApEinfo_revcolor="#84b0dc"
                     /ApEinfo_fwdcolor="#84b0dc"
     miscellaneous   complement(4895..4934)
                     /label="UNS1"
                     /ApEinfo_revcolor="#9eafd2"
                     /ApEinfo_fwdcolor="#9eafd2"
     prokaryote t... complement(4935..4964)
                     /label="L2U5H11"
                     /ApEinfo_revcolor="#f8d3a9"
                     /ApEinfo_fwdcolor="#f8d3a9"
     primer_bind     complement(5017..5033)
                     /label="M13 fwd"
                     /ApEinfo_revcolor="#d59687"
                     /ApEinfo_fwdcolor="#d59687"
ORIGIN
        1 AACGTCGTGA CTGGGAAAAC CCTGGCGCTT GTGGTGGATC ACAGTTATTG GAGACTTCCT
       61 TGGCCGTACG ATGGGTTTTG TTTCAGGTAT CTGGCACTTT TCGGGGAAAT GTGCGCGGAA
      121 CCCCTATTTG TTTATTTTTC TAAATACATT CAAATATGTA TCCGCTCATG AGACAATAAC
      181 CCTGATAAAT GCTTCAATAA TATTGAAAAA GGAAGAGTAT GAGTATTCAA CATTTCCGTG
      241 TCGCCCTTAT TCCCTTTTTT GCGGCATTTT GCCTTCCTGT TTTTGCTCAC CCAGAAACGC
      301 TGGTGAAAGT AAAAGATGCT GAAGATCAGT TGGGTGCACG AGTGGGTTAC ATCGAACTGG
      361 ATCTCAACAG CGGTAAGATC CTTGAGAGTT TTCGCCCCGA AGAACGTTTT CCAATGATGA
      421 GCACTTTTAA AGTTCTGCTA TGTGGCGCGG TATTATCCCG TATTGACGCC GGGCAAGAGC
      481 AACTCGGTCG CCGCATACAC TATTCTCAGA ATGACTTGGT TGAGTACTCA CCAGTCACAG
      541 AAAAGCATCT TACGGATGGC ATGACAGTAA GAGAATTATG CAGTGCTGCC ATAACCATGA
      601 GTGATAACAC TGCGGCCAAC TTACTTCTGA CAACGATCGG AGGACCGAAG GAGCTAACCG
      661 CTTTTTTGCA CAACATGGGG GATCATGTAA CTCGCCTTGA TCGTTGGGAA CCGGAGCTGA
      721 ATGAAGCCAT ACCAAACGAC GAGCGTGACA CCACGATGCC TGTAGCAATG GCAACAACGT
      781 TGCGCAAACT ATTAACTGGC GAACTACTTA CTCTAGCTTC CCGGCAACAA TTAATAGACT
      841 GGATGGAGGC GGATAAAGTT GCAGGACCAC TTCTGCGCTC GGCCCTTCCG GCTGGCTGGT
      901 TTATTGCTGA TAAATCTGGA GCCGGTGAGC GTGGCTCTCG CGGTATCATT GCAGCACTGG
      961 GGCCAGATGG TAAGCCCTCC CGTATCGTAG TTATCTACAC GACGGGGAGT CAGGCAACTA
     1021 TGGATGAACG AAATAGACAG ATCGCTGAGA TAGGTGCCTC ACTGATTAAG CATTGGTAAC
     1081 TGTCAGACCA AGTTTACTCA TATATACTTT AGATTGATTT AAAACTTCAT TTTTAATTTA
     1141 AAAGGATCTA GGTGAAGATC CTTGAATTGC CATTATCAAC AAGTTTGTAC AAAAAAGCAG
     1201 GCTCCGAATT GGTATCACGA GGACGATTTG AAGCCCCCTA CCCATTTACG CTGACTTGAC
     1261 GGGACGGCGG CTTTGTTGAA TAGAGCGTCA GACCCCGTAG AAAAGATCAA AGGATCTTCG
     1321 GCCGGCCGGC GCGCCGATCT GAAGATCAGC AGTTCAACCT GTTGATAGTA CGTACTAAGC
     1381 TCTCATGTTT CACGTACTAA GCTCTCATGT TTAACGTACT AAGCTCTCAT GTTTAACGAA
     1441 CTAAACCCTC ATGGCTAACG TACTAAGCTC TCATGGCTAA CGTACTAAGC TCTCATGTTT
     1501 CACGTACTAA GCTCTCATGT TTGAACAATA AAATTAATAT AAATCAGCAA CTTAAATAGC
     1561 CTCTAAGGTT TTAAGTTTTA TAAGAAAAAA AAGAATATAT AAGGCTTTTA AAGCCTTTAA
     1621 GGTTTAACGG TTGTGGACAA CAAGCCAGGG ATGTAACGCA CTGAGAAGCC CTTAGAGCCT
     1681 CTCAAAGCAA TTTTGAGTGA CACAGGAACA CTTAACGGCT GACATGGGGC GCGCCCAGCT
     1741 GTAACGCCAG CAACGCGGCC TTTTTACGGT TCCTGGCCTT TTGCTGGCCT TTTGCTCACA
     1801 TGTTCTTTCC AGCGACATAT GCCATACGCC GAACTGAACT CCACCTAATG TCTTGGAGAT
     1861 TGTCGGATAG CGCGGAATAG GATTGTGCCC TCTGAGCGGA TAACAATTTC ACACAGGAAA
     1921 CAGCTATGAC CATGACACAT GCATCCACCA TCGCAGACTT ATCATCACTG AGCCTCCACC
     1981 TAGCCTATAC AACAATAGCG TGCGTGGTTA GCACGCTAGG TGGAAGGGCT CGGAGTTGTG
     2041 GTAATCTATG TATCCTGGGG TGCTCTTCAT GCTAGCGTAA CAGGTTGGAT GATAAGTCCC
     2101 CGGTCTAGCC GACTGCGCAA AAGACATAAT CGATTCACAA AAAATAGGCA CACGAAAAAC
     2161 AAGTTAAGGG ATGCAGTTTA TGCATCCCTT AACAAGCTTA CTTATTAAAT AATTTATAGC
     2221 TATTGAAAAG AGATAAGAAT TGTTCAAAGC TAATATTGTT TAAATCGTCA ATTCCTGCAT
     2281 GTTTTAAGGA ATTGTTAAAT TGATTTTTTG TAAATATTTT CTTGTATTCT TTGTTAACCC
     2341 ATTTCATAAC GAAATAATTA TACTTTTGTT TATCTTTGTG TGATATTCTT GATTTTTTTC
     2401 TACTTAATCT GATAAGTGAG CTATTCACTT TAGGTTTAGG ATGAAAATAT TCTCTTGGAA
     2461 CCATACTTAA TATAGAAATA TCAACTTCTG CCATTAAAAG TAATGCCAAT GAGCGTTTTG
     2521 TATTTAATAA TCTTTTAGCA AACCCGTATT CCACGATTAA ATAAATCTCA TTAGCTATAC
     2581 TATCAAAAAC AATTTTGCGT ATTATATCCG TACTTATGTT ATAAGGTATA TTACCATATA
     2641 TTTTATAGGA TTGGTTTTTA GGAAATTTAA ACTGCAATAT ATCCTTGTTT AAAACTTGGA
     2701 AATTATCGTG ATCAACAAGT TTATTTTCTG TAGTTTTGCA TAATTTATGG TCTATTTCAA
     2761 TGGCAGTTAC GAAATTACAC CTCTTTACTA ATTCAAGGGT AAAATGGCCT TTTCCTGAGC
     2821 CGATTTCAAA GATATTATCA TGTTCATTTA ATCTTATGTT TGTCATAATC TTGTCGATAT
     2881 TATGCTTAGA AGTAATAAAG TTTTGACTGT GTTTTATATT TTTCTCGTTC ATTGCTTTTC
     2941 CTGCTTTTTC AAAATCATTA TAATAAAAAA AGAGGGGCTT TTAACTAAAG AGCTTTTGGG
     3001 CAGAATACAA GTTCGGTTGT GATCACATCA GACTTACGAA ACTCCGTTAT ACTGGTAATA
     3061 TAATCGTTAA ACCAATGGAC TAAAATTTCT ATATTTCACC AGCTTCACAC GGCGTGTGGC
     3121 TGCGGAACAA GTCGCCACTT CCTCTGAATA CGGCCGACCG ACAAATAGGT ACACCCTACT
     3181 CGACGCGTCC TACGCGTGAC CCTAGACCGG GGACTTATCA TCCAACCTGT TATTTGTTAG
     3241 ATATATTTTT TTGTGTAATT TTGTAATCGT TATGCGGCAG TAATAATATA CATATTAATA
     3301 CGAGTTAGTA ATCCTGTAGT TCTCATATGC TACGAGGAGG TATTAAAAGG TGCGTTTCGA
     3361 CAATGCATCT ACTGTAGTAT ATTATTGCTT AATCCAAATG GAAAAAAAGG AATTTCGTGT
     3421 TTTGATAAAA TACTGTTTTC TGAAGGGAAA AAATACAGTG GAAGCAAAAA CTTGGCTTGA
     3481 TAATGAGTTT CCGGACTCTG CCCCAGGGAA ATCAACAATA ATTGATTGGT ATGCAAAATT
     3541 CAAGCGTGGT GAAATGAGCA CGGAGGACGG TGAACGCAGT GGACGCCCGA AAGAGGTGGT
     3601 TACCGACGAA AACATCAAAA AAATCCACAA AATGATTTTG AATGACCGTA AAATGAAGTT
     3661 GATCGAGATA GCAGAGGCCT TAAAGATATC AAAGGAACGT GTTGGTCATA TCATTCATCA
     3721 ATATTTGGAT ATGCGGAAGC TCTGTGCGAA ATGGGTGCCG CGCGAGCTCA CATTTGACCA
     3781 AAAACAACGA CGTGTTGATG ATTCTAAGCG GTGTTTGCAG CTGTTAACTC GTAATACACC
     3841 CGAGTTTTTC CGTCGATATG TGACAATGGA TGAAACATGG CTCCATCACT ACACTCCTGA
     3901 GTCCAATCGA CAGTCGGCTG AGTGGACAGC GACCGGTGAA CCGTCTCCGA AGCGTGGAAA
     3961 GACTCAAAAG TCCGCTGGCA AAGTAATGGC CTCTGTTTTT TGGGATGCGC ATGGAATAAT
     4021 TTTTATCGAT TATCTTGAGA AGGGAAAAAC CATCAACAGT GACTATTATA TGGCGTTATT
     4081 GGAGCGTTTG AAGGTCGAAA TCGCGGCAAA ACGGCCCCAC ATGAAGAAGA AAAAAGTGTT
     4141 GTTCCACCAA GACAACGCAC CGTGCCACAA GTCATTGAGA ACGATGGCAA AAATTCATGA
     4201 ATTGGGCTTC GAATTGCTTC CCCACCCGCC GTATTCTCCA GATCTGGCCC CCAGCGACTT
     4261 TTTCTTGTTC TCAGACCTCA AAAGGATGCT CGCAGGGAAA AAATTTGGCT GCAATGAAGA
     4321 GGTGATCGCC GAAACTGAGG CCTATTTTGA GGCAAAACCG AAGGAGTACT ACCAAAATGG
     4381 TATCAAAAAA TTGGAAGGTC GTTATAATCG TTGTATCGCT CTTGAAGGGA ACTATGTTGA
     4441 ATAAGCTTGG AATCTCCTTC TCGCCTCTTT CGCTGAACAC GAAAGCGAAT CCGTTCAGCA
     4501 CACACTTTAC GATATGGCGC AAAAAGTCCT CGGCTGCGTG CCGGAAGTGA AAGACATCCA
     4561 CCTCACCATG CCCAACAAGC ATTGCCTGCT CGTGGACCTG TCCCGCTTCG GTCAGGACAA
     4621 TCCCAACGAC TTTTCCGCTG CATAACCCTG CTTCGGGGTC ATTATAGCGA TTTTTTCGGT
     4681 ATATCCATCC TTTTTCGCAC GATATACAGG ATTTTGCCAA AGGGTTCGTG TAGACTTTCC
     4741 TTGGTGTATC CAACGGCGTC AGCCGGGCAG GATAGGTGAA GTAGGCCCAC CCGCGAGCGG
     4801 GTGTTCCTTC TTCACTGTCC CTTATTCGCA CCTGGCGGTG CTCAACGGGA ATCCTGCTCT
     4861 GCGAGGCTGG CCGTACTCCT CATTGAAGAG CTCGGAGACG AGACGAGACA GCCTGAGAAT
     4921 GGATGCGAGT AATGATACAA CAATAGCGTG CTGTTCGCAC GCTAAGGTCA GGCGGAATGG
     4981 CACTTCCTTA TTCCAGATGC GTGCGGATTA TGCATGACTG GCCGTCGTTT TAC
//
