# Supplementary material for: A scalable transposon mutagenesis system for non-model bacteria
Source: bioRxiv preprint, doi:10.64898/2025.12.22.696024, version 1 (2025-12-23)
Supplement: Plasmid sequences [file 696024_file12.zip › Plasmid sequences/Transposon variant libraries/Himar1-only libraries/pGLU_30/pGLU_9-pGLU_75-pGLU_88.gb]

LOCUS       pGLU_9-pGLU_75-pGLU_88  5033 bp ds-DNA     circular     19-NOV-2024
DEFINITION  .
KEYWORDS    "Name:pGLU_9-pGLU_75-pGLU_88" "Tnp
            Promoter:Proteobacteria_62_13467" "Abr
            Promoter:Cyanobacteria_44_13463" "Selectable Marker:Erythromycin"
            "Transposase:Himar"
FEATURES             Location/Qualifiers
     promoter        114..218
                     /label="Pamp"
                     /ApEinfo_revcolor="#faac61"
                     /ApEinfo_fwdcolor="#faac61"
     CDS             219..1079
                     /label="AmpR"
                     /ApEinfo_revcolor="#f58a5e"
                     /ApEinfo_fwdcolor="#f58a5e"
     ORI             complement(1336..1724)
                     /label="R6K ORI"
                     /ApEinfo_revcolor="#f58a5e"
                     /ApEinfo_fwdcolor="#f58a5e"
     primer_bind     1914..1930
                     /label="M13 rev"
                     /ApEinfo_revcolor="#c7b0e3"
                     /ApEinfo_fwdcolor="#c7b0e3"
     prokaryote p... complement(1987..2018)
                     /label="L2U8H11"
                     /ApEinfo_revcolor="#75c6a9"
                     /ApEinfo_fwdcolor="#75c6a9"
     miscellaneous   complement(2019..2058)
                     /label="UNSX"
                     /ApEinfo_revcolor="#9eafd2"
                     /ApEinfo_fwdcolor="#9eafd2"
     miscellaneous   2078..2107
                     /label="Himar_LE"
                     /ApEinfo_revcolor="#faac61"
                     /ApEinfo_fwdcolor="#faac61"
     miscellaneous   complement(2078..2107)
                     /label="Himar_RE"
                     /ApEinfo_revcolor="#faac61"
                     /ApEinfo_fwdcolor="#faac61"
     prokaryote t... complement(2108..2193)
                     /label="TermC"
                     /ApEinfo_revcolor="#f8d3a9"
                     /ApEinfo_fwdcolor="#f8d3a9"
     misc_feature    complement(2198..2932)
                     /label="ermC"
                     /ApEinfo_revcolor="#faac61"
                     /ApEinfo_fwdcolor="#faac61"
                     /note="codon-optimized to allow Twist synthesis"
     misc_feature    complement(2930..2933)
                     /label="downstream region"
                     /ApEinfo_revcolor="#9eafd2"
                     /ApEinfo_fwdcolor="#9eafd2"
     RS421_promot... complement(2934..3098)
                     /label=13463
                     /ApEinfo_revcolor="#f58a5e"
                     /ApEinfo_fwdcolor="#f58a5e"
     misc_feature    3099..3128
                     /label="R primer binding"
                     /ApEinfo_revcolor="#d6b295"
                     /ApEinfo_fwdcolor="#d6b295"
     promoter ID ... complement(3129..3148)
                     /label=">skpp-1920-F_sk20mer-2104"
                     /ApEinfo_revcolor="#f58a5e"
                     /ApEinfo_fwdcolor="#f58a5e"
     misc_feature    complement(3149..3152)
                     /label="downstream region"
                     /ApEinfo_revcolor="#9eafd2"
                     /ApEinfo_fwdcolor="#9eafd2"
     misc_feature    complement(3149..3152)
                     /label="upstream region"
                     /ApEinfo_revcolor="#9eafd2"
                     /ApEinfo_fwdcolor="#9eafd2"
     promoter ID ... complement(3153..3172)
                     /label=">skpp-1933-F_sk20mer-1244"
                     /ApEinfo_revcolor="#f58a5e"
                     /ApEinfo_fwdcolor="#f58a5e"
     misc_feature    complement(3173..3202)
                     /label="F primer binding"
                     /ApEinfo_revcolor="#d6b295"
                     /ApEinfo_fwdcolor="#d6b295"
     miscellaneous   3203..3232
                     /label="Himar_RE"
                     /ApEinfo_revcolor="#faac61"
                     /ApEinfo_fwdcolor="#faac61"
     miscellaneous   complement(3203..3232)
                     /label="Himar_LE"
                     /ApEinfo_revcolor="#faac61"
                     /ApEinfo_fwdcolor="#faac61"
     RS421_promot... 3233..3397
                     /label=13467
                     /ApEinfo_revcolor="#f58a5e"
                     /ApEinfo_fwdcolor="#f58a5e"
     misc_feature    complement(3398..3401)
                     /label="upstream region"
                     /ApEinfo_revcolor="#9eafd2"
                     /ApEinfo_fwdcolor="#9eafd2"
     CDS             3398..4444
                     /label="Himar_Tnp"
                     /ApEinfo_revcolor="#f58a5e"
                     /ApEinfo_fwdcolor="#f58a5e"
     prokaryote t... 4449..4629
                     /label="TAmarelleT9"
                     /ApEinfo_revcolor="#f58a5e"
                     /ApEinfo_fwdcolor="#f58a5e"
     miscellaneous   4630..4875
                     /label="oriT"
                     /ApEinfo_revcolor="#84b0dc"
                     /ApEinfo_fwdcolor="#84b0dc"
     miscellaneous   complement(4895..4934)
                     /label="UNS1"
                     /ApEinfo_revcolor="#9eafd2"
                     /ApEinfo_fwdcolor="#9eafd2"
     prokaryote t... complement(4935..4964)
                     /label="L2U5H11"
                     /ApEinfo_revcolor="#f8d3a9"
                     /ApEinfo_fwdcolor="#f8d3a9"
     primer_bind     complement(5017..5033)
                     /label="M13 fwd"
                     /ApEinfo_revcolor="#d59687"
                     /ApEinfo_fwdcolor="#d59687"
ORIGIN
        1 AACGTCGTGA CTGGGAAAAC CCTGGCGCTT GTGGTGGATC ACAGTTATTG GAGACTTCCT
       61 TGGCCGTACG ATGGGTTTTG TTTCAGGTAT CTGGCACTTT TCGGGGAAAT GTGCGCGGAA
      121 CCCCTATTTG TTTATTTTTC TAAATACATT CAAATATGTA TCCGCTCATG AGACAATAAC
      181 CCTGATAAAT GCTTCAATAA TATTGAAAAA GGAAGAGTAT GAGTATTCAA CATTTCCGTG
      241 TCGCCCTTAT TCCCTTTTTT GCGGCATTTT GCCTTCCTGT TTTTGCTCAC CCAGAAACGC
      301 TGGTGAAAGT AAAAGATGCT GAAGATCAGT TGGGTGCACG AGTGGGTTAC ATCGAACTGG
      361 ATCTCAACAG CGGTAAGATC CTTGAGAGTT TTCGCCCCGA AGAACGTTTT CCAATGATGA
      421 GCACTTTTAA AGTTCTGCTA TGTGGCGCGG TATTATCCCG TATTGACGCC GGGCAAGAGC
      481 AACTCGGTCG CCGCATACAC TATTCTCAGA ATGACTTGGT TGAGTACTCA CCAGTCACAG
      541 AAAAGCATCT TACGGATGGC ATGACAGTAA GAGAATTATG CAGTGCTGCC ATAACCATGA
      601 GTGATAACAC TGCGGCCAAC TTACTTCTGA CAACGATCGG AGGACCGAAG GAGCTAACCG
      661 CTTTTTTGCA CAACATGGGG GATCATGTAA CTCGCCTTGA TCGTTGGGAA CCGGAGCTGA
      721 ATGAAGCCAT ACCAAACGAC GAGCGTGACA CCACGATGCC TGTAGCAATG GCAACAACGT
      781 TGCGCAAACT ATTAACTGGC GAACTACTTA CTCTAGCTTC CCGGCAACAA TTAATAGACT
      841 GGATGGAGGC GGATAAAGTT GCAGGACCAC TTCTGCGCTC GGCCCTTCCG GCTGGCTGGT
      901 TTATTGCTGA TAAATCTGGA GCCGGTGAGC GTGGCTCTCG CGGTATCATT GCAGCACTGG
      961 GGCCAGATGG TAAGCCCTCC CGTATCGTAG TTATCTACAC GACGGGGAGT CAGGCAACTA
     1021 TGGATGAACG AAATAGACAG ATCGCTGAGA TAGGTGCCTC ACTGATTAAG CATTGGTAAC
     1081 TGTCAGACCA AGTTTACTCA TATATACTTT AGATTGATTT AAAACTTCAT TTTTAATTTA
     1141 AAAGGATCTA GGTGAAGATC CTTGAATTGC CATTATCAAC AAGTTTGTAC AAAAAAGCAG
     1201 GCTCCGAATT GGTATCACGA GGACGATTTG AAGCCCCCTA CCCATTTACG CTGACTTGAC
     1261 GGGACGGCGG CTTTGTTGAA TAGAGCGTCA GACCCCGTAG AAAAGATCAA AGGATCTTCG
     1321 GCCGGCCGGC GCGCCGATCT GAAGATCAGC AGTTCAACCT GTTGATAGTA CGTACTAAGC
     1381 TCTCATGTTT CACGTACTAA GCTCTCATGT TTAACGTACT AAGCTCTCAT GTTTAACGAA
     1441 CTAAACCCTC ATGGCTAACG TACTAAGCTC TCATGGCTAA CGTACTAAGC TCTCATGTTT
     1501 CACGTACTAA GCTCTCATGT TTGAACAATA AAATTAATAT AAATCAGCAA CTTAAATAGC
     1561 CTCTAAGGTT TTAAGTTTTA TAAGAAAAAA AAGAATATAT AAGGCTTTTA AAGCCTTTAA
     1621 GGTTTAACGG TTGTGGACAA CAAGCCAGGG ATGTAACGCA CTGAGAAGCC CTTAGAGCCT
     1681 CTCAAAGCAA TTTTGAGTGA CACAGGAACA CTTAACGGCT GACATGGGGC GCGCCCAGCT
     1741 GTAACGCCAG CAACGCGGCC TTTTTACGGT TCCTGGCCTT TTGCTGGCCT TTTGCTCACA
     1801 TGTTCTTTCC AGCGACATAT GCCATACGCC GAACTGAACT CCACCTAATG TCTTGGAGAT
     1861 TGTCGGATAG CGCGGAATAG GATTGTGCCC TCTGAGCGGA TAACAATTTC ACACAGGAAA
     1921 CAGCTATGAC CATGACACAT GCATCCACCA TCGCAGACTT ATCATCACTG AGCCTCCACC
     1981 TAGCCTATAC AACAATAGCG TGCGTGGTTA GCACGCTAGG TGGAAGGGCT CGGAGTTGTG
     2041 GTAATCTATG TATCCTGGGG TGCTCTTCAT GCTAGCGTAA CAGGTTGGAT GATAAGTCCC
     2101 CGGTCTAGCC GACTGCGCAA AAGACATAAT CGATTCACAA AAAATAGGCA CACGAAAAAC
     2161 AAGTTAAGGG ATGCAGTTTA TGCATCCCTT AACAAGCTTA CTTATTAAAT AATTTATAGC
     2221 TATTGAAAAG AGATAAGAAT TGTTCAAAGC TAATATTGTT TAAATCGTCA ATTCCTGCAT
     2281 GTTTTAAGGA ATTGTTAAAT TGATTTTTTG TAAATATTTT CTTGTATTCT TTGTTAACCC
     2341 ATTTCATAAC GAAATAATTA TACTTTTGTT TATCTTTGTG TGATATTCTT GATTTTTTTC
     2401 TACTTAATCT GATAAGTGAG CTATTCACTT TAGGTTTAGG ATGAAAATAT TCTCTTGGAA
     2461 CCATACTTAA TATAGAAATA TCAACTTCTG CCATTAAAAG TAATGCCAAT GAGCGTTTTG
     2521 TATTTAATAA TCTTTTAGCA AACCCGTATT CCACGATTAA ATAAATCTCA TTAGCTATAC
     2581 TATCAAAAAC AATTTTGCGT ATTATATCCG TACTTATGTT ATAAGGTATA TTACCATATA
     2641 TTTTATAGGA TTGGTTTTTA GGAAATTTAA ACTGCAATAT ATCCTTGTTT AAAACTTGGA
     2701 AATTATCGTG ATCAACAAGT TTATTTTCTG TAGTTTTGCA TAATTTATGG TCTATTTCAA
     2761 TGGCAGTTAC GAAATTACAC CTCTTTACTA ATTCAAGGGT AAAATGGCCT TTTCCTGAGC
     2821 CGATTTCAAA GATATTATCA TGTTCATTTA ATCTTATGTT TGTCATAATC TTGTCGATAT
     2881 TATGCTTAGA AGTAATAAAG TTTTGACTGT GTTTTATATT TTTCTCGTTC ATTTACTAAA
     2941 TTTTCCTTAG GCAATGGGCA ACTGTTCACT GTAATGTTCA TTCTCTCCCG CCTAGCTCGG
     3001 CAGGTTTACC CTTTTCTGAA CAGTATTAAC TTAACGTGAA CTCGACGGAA CCTAACCCCA
     3061 ATCCCTTCCC TACAAGGGAA GGGGCTGAAA ATCTATAACC AGCTTCACAC GGCGTGTGGC
     3121 TGCGGAACGC GCAATAACCG CTACTACATA CGAATTCCTA TGCCCCTGTG GAACCCTACT
     3181 CGACGCGTCC TACGCGTGAC CCTAGACCGG GGACTTATCA TCCAACCTGT TACGCCAAAT
     3241 CGAAGCCCGT TCAGGCATGC CTGAACGGGC TTTTTGTTTT GCGCCCGTGA GCTGCTGCGA
     3301 ACGGTGCCGC ATGCCGCTGC CGCATGCGTG CAAATGGGCA TTGCAACGCG CGCGGGCTGC
     3361 GCTATCGTGG CGGTGACGCA GGTTTTGCGA ATATGCCATG GAAAAAAAGG AATTTCGTGT
     3421 TTTGATAAAA TACTGTTTTC TGAAGGGAAA AAATACAGTG GAAGCAAAAA CTTGGCTTGA
     3481 TAATGAGTTT CCGGACTCTG CCCCAGGGAA ATCAACAATA ATTGATTGGT ATGCAAAATT
     3541 CAAGCGTGGT GAAATGAGCA CGGAGGACGG TGAACGCAGT GGACGCCCGA AAGAGGTGGT
     3601 TACCGACGAA AACATCAAAA AAATCCACAA AATGATTTTG AATGACCGTA AAATGAAGTT
     3661 GATCGAGATA GCAGAGGCCT TAAAGATATC AAAGGAACGT GTTGGTCATA TCATTCATCA
     3721 ATATTTGGAT ATGCGGAAGC TCTGTGCGAA ATGGGTGCCG CGCGAGCTCA CATTTGACCA
     3781 AAAACAACGA CGTGTTGATG ATTCTAAGCG GTGTTTGCAG CTGTTAACTC GTAATACACC
     3841 CGAGTTTTTC CGTCGATATG TGACAATGGA TGAAACATGG CTCCATCACT ACACTCCTGA
     3901 GTCCAATCGA CAGTCGGCTG AGTGGACAGC GACCGGTGAA CCGTCTCCGA AGCGTGGAAA
     3961 GACTCAAAAG TCCGCTGGCA AAGTAATGGC CTCTGTTTTT TGGGATGCGC ATGGAATAAT
     4021 TTTTATCGAT TATCTTGAGA AGGGAAAAAC CATCAACAGT GACTATTATA TGGCGTTATT
     4081 GGAGCGTTTG AAGGTCGAAA TCGCGGCAAA ACGGCCCCAC ATGAAGAAGA AAAAAGTGTT
     4141 GTTCCACCAA GACAACGCAC CGTGCCACAA GTCATTGAGA ACGATGGCAA AAATTCATGA
     4201 ATTGGGCTTC GAATTGCTTC CCCACCCGCC GTATTCTCCA GATCTGGCCC CCAGCGACTT
     4261 TTTCTTGTTC TCAGACCTCA AAAGGATGCT CGCAGGGAAA AAATTTGGCT GCAATGAAGA
     4321 GGTGATCGCC GAAACTGAGG CCTATTTTGA GGCAAAACCG AAGGAGTACT ACCAAAATGG
     4381 TATCAAAAAA TTGGAAGGTC GTTATAATCG TTGTATCGCT CTTGAAGGGA ACTATGTTGA
     4441 ATAAGCTTGG AATCTCCTTC TCGCCTCTTT CGCTGAACAC GAAAGCGAAT CCGTTCAGCA
     4501 CACACTTTAC GATATGGCGC AAAAAGTCCT CGGCTGCGTG CCGGAAGTGA AAGACATCCA
     4561 CCTCACCATG CCCAACAAGC ATTGCCTGCT CGTGGACCTG TCCCGCTTCG GTCAGGACAA
     4621 TCCCAACGAC TTTTCCGCTG CATAACCCTG CTTCGGGGTC ATTATAGCGA TTTTTTCGGT
     4681 ATATCCATCC TTTTTCGCAC GATATACAGG ATTTTGCCAA AGGGTTCGTG TAGACTTTCC
     4741 TTGGTGTATC CAACGGCGTC AGCCGGGCAG GATAGGTGAA GTAGGCCCAC CCGCGAGCGG
     4801 GTGTTCCTTC TTCACTGTCC CTTATTCGCA CCTGGCGGTG CTCAACGGGA ATCCTGCTCT
     4861 GCGAGGCTGG CCGTACTCCT CATTGAAGAG CTCGGAGACG AGACGAGACA GCCTGAGAAT
     4921 GGATGCGAGT AATGATACAA CAATAGCGTG CTGTTCGCAC GCTAAGGTCA GGCGGAATGG
     4981 CACTTCCTTA TTCCAGATGC GTGCGGATTA TGCATGACTG GCCGTCGTTT TAC
//
