# Supplementary material for: A scalable transposon mutagenesis system for non-model bacteria
Source: bioRxiv preprint, doi:10.64898/2025.12.22.696024, version 1 (2025-12-23)
Supplement: Plasmid sequences [file 696024_file12.zip › Plasmid sequences/Transposon variant libraries/Himar1-only libraries/pGLU_30/pGLU_9-pGLU_69-pGLU_100.gb]

LOCUS       pGLU_9-pGLU_69-pGLU_100 5033 bp ds-DNA     circular     19-NOV-2024
DEFINITION  .
KEYWORDS    "Name:pGLU_9-pGLU_69-pGLU_100" "Tnp
            Promoter:Proteobacteria_70_13550" "Abr
            Promoter:Cyanobacteria_38_13181" "Selectable Marker:Erythromycin"
            "Transposase:Himar"
FEATURES             Location/Qualifiers
     promoter        114..218
                     /label="Pamp"
                     /ApEinfo_revcolor="#faac61"
                     /ApEinfo_fwdcolor="#faac61"
     CDS             219..1079
                     /label="AmpR"
                     /ApEinfo_revcolor="#f58a5e"
                     /ApEinfo_fwdcolor="#f58a5e"
     ORI             complement(1336..1724)
                     /label="R6K ORI"
                     /ApEinfo_revcolor="#f58a5e"
                     /ApEinfo_fwdcolor="#f58a5e"
     primer_bind     1914..1930
                     /label="M13 rev"
                     /ApEinfo_revcolor="#c7b0e3"
                     /ApEinfo_fwdcolor="#c7b0e3"
     prokaryote p... complement(1987..2018)
                     /label="L2U8H11"
                     /ApEinfo_revcolor="#75c6a9"
                     /ApEinfo_fwdcolor="#75c6a9"
     miscellaneous   complement(2019..2058)
                     /label="UNSX"
                     /ApEinfo_revcolor="#9eafd2"
                     /ApEinfo_fwdcolor="#9eafd2"
     miscellaneous   2078..2107
                     /label="Himar_LE"
                     /ApEinfo_revcolor="#faac61"
                     /ApEinfo_fwdcolor="#faac61"
     miscellaneous   complement(2078..2107)
                     /label="Himar_RE"
                     /ApEinfo_revcolor="#faac61"
                     /ApEinfo_fwdcolor="#faac61"
     prokaryote t... complement(2108..2193)
                     /label="TermC"
                     /ApEinfo_revcolor="#f8d3a9"
                     /ApEinfo_fwdcolor="#f8d3a9"
     misc_feature    complement(2198..2932)
                     /label="ermC"
                     /ApEinfo_revcolor="#faac61"
                     /ApEinfo_fwdcolor="#faac61"
                     /note="codon-optimized to allow Twist synthesis"
     misc_feature    complement(2930..2933)
                     /label="downstream region"
                     /ApEinfo_revcolor="#9eafd2"
                     /ApEinfo_fwdcolor="#9eafd2"
     RS421_promot... complement(2934..3098)
                     /label=13181
                     /ApEinfo_revcolor="#f58a5e"
                     /ApEinfo_fwdcolor="#f58a5e"
     misc_feature    3099..3128
                     /label="R primer binding"
                     /ApEinfo_revcolor="#d6b295"
                     /ApEinfo_fwdcolor="#d6b295"
     promoter ID ... complement(3129..3148)
                     /label=">skpp-1914-F_sk20mer-8364"
                     /ApEinfo_revcolor="#f58a5e"
                     /ApEinfo_fwdcolor="#f58a5e"
     misc_feature    complement(3149..3152)
                     /label="upstream region"
                     /ApEinfo_revcolor="#9eafd2"
                     /ApEinfo_fwdcolor="#9eafd2"
     misc_feature    complement(3149..3152)
                     /label="downstream region"
                     /ApEinfo_revcolor="#9eafd2"
                     /ApEinfo_fwdcolor="#9eafd2"
     misc_feature    complement(3153..3172)
                     /label=">skpp-1950-F_sk20mer-3189"
                     /ApEinfo_revcolor="#f58a5e"
                     /ApEinfo_fwdcolor="#f58a5e"
     misc_feature    complement(3173..3202)
                     /label="F primer binding"
                     /ApEinfo_revcolor="#d6b295"
                     /ApEinfo_fwdcolor="#d6b295"
     miscellaneous   3203..3232
                     /label="Himar_RE"
                     /ApEinfo_revcolor="#faac61"
                     /ApEinfo_fwdcolor="#faac61"
     miscellaneous   complement(3203..3232)
                     /label="Himar_LE"
                     /ApEinfo_revcolor="#faac61"
                     /ApEinfo_fwdcolor="#faac61"
     misc_feature    complement(3398..3401)
                     /label="upstream region"
                     /ApEinfo_revcolor="#9eafd2"
                     /ApEinfo_fwdcolor="#9eafd2"
     CDS             3398..4444
                     /label="Himar_Tnp"
                     /ApEinfo_revcolor="#f58a5e"
                     /ApEinfo_fwdcolor="#f58a5e"
     prokaryote t... 4449..4629
                     /label="TAmarelleT9"
                     /ApEinfo_revcolor="#f58a5e"
                     /ApEinfo_fwdcolor="#f58a5e"
     miscellaneous   4630..4875
                     /label="oriT"
                     /ApEinfo_revcolor="#84b0dc"
                     /ApEinfo_fwdcolor="#84b0dc"
     miscellaneous   complement(4895..4934)
                     /label="UNS1"
                     /ApEinfo_revcolor="#9eafd2"
                     /ApEinfo_fwdcolor="#9eafd2"
     prokaryote t... complement(4935..4964)
                     /label="L2U5H11"
                     /ApEinfo_revcolor="#f8d3a9"
                     /ApEinfo_fwdcolor="#f8d3a9"
     primer_bind     complement(5017..5033)
                     /label="M13 fwd"
                     /ApEinfo_revcolor="#d59687"
                     /ApEinfo_fwdcolor="#d59687"
ORIGIN
        1 AACGTCGTGA CTGGGAAAAC CCTGGCGCTT GTGGTGGATC ACAGTTATTG GAGACTTCCT
       61 TGGCCGTACG ATGGGTTTTG TTTCAGGTAT CTGGCACTTT TCGGGGAAAT GTGCGCGGAA
      121 CCCCTATTTG TTTATTTTTC TAAATACATT CAAATATGTA TCCGCTCATG AGACAATAAC
      181 CCTGATAAAT GCTTCAATAA TATTGAAAAA GGAAGAGTAT GAGTATTCAA CATTTCCGTG
      241 TCGCCCTTAT TCCCTTTTTT GCGGCATTTT GCCTTCCTGT TTTTGCTCAC CCAGAAACGC
      301 TGGTGAAAGT AAAAGATGCT GAAGATCAGT TGGGTGCACG AGTGGGTTAC ATCGAACTGG
      361 ATCTCAACAG CGGTAAGATC CTTGAGAGTT TTCGCCCCGA AGAACGTTTT CCAATGATGA
      421 GCACTTTTAA AGTTCTGCTA TGTGGCGCGG TATTATCCCG TATTGACGCC GGGCAAGAGC
      481 AACTCGGTCG CCGCATACAC TATTCTCAGA ATGACTTGGT TGAGTACTCA CCAGTCACAG
      541 AAAAGCATCT TACGGATGGC ATGACAGTAA GAGAATTATG CAGTGCTGCC ATAACCATGA
      601 GTGATAACAC TGCGGCCAAC TTACTTCTGA CAACGATCGG AGGACCGAAG GAGCTAACCG
      661 CTTTTTTGCA CAACATGGGG GATCATGTAA CTCGCCTTGA TCGTTGGGAA CCGGAGCTGA
      721 ATGAAGCCAT ACCAAACGAC GAGCGTGACA CCACGATGCC TGTAGCAATG GCAACAACGT
      781 TGCGCAAACT ATTAACTGGC GAACTACTTA CTCTAGCTTC CCGGCAACAA TTAATAGACT
      841 GGATGGAGGC GGATAAAGTT GCAGGACCAC TTCTGCGCTC GGCCCTTCCG GCTGGCTGGT
      901 TTATTGCTGA TAAATCTGGA GCCGGTGAGC GTGGCTCTCG CGGTATCATT GCAGCACTGG
      961 GGCCAGATGG TAAGCCCTCC CGTATCGTAG TTATCTACAC GACGGGGAGT CAGGCAACTA
     1021 TGGATGAACG AAATAGACAG ATCGCTGAGA TAGGTGCCTC ACTGATTAAG CATTGGTAAC
     1081 TGTCAGACCA AGTTTACTCA TATATACTTT AGATTGATTT AAAACTTCAT TTTTAATTTA
     1141 AAAGGATCTA GGTGAAGATC CTTGAATTGC CATTATCAAC AAGTTTGTAC AAAAAAGCAG
     1201 GCTCCGAATT GGTATCACGA GGACGATTTG AAGCCCCCTA CCCATTTACG CTGACTTGAC
     1261 GGGACGGCGG CTTTGTTGAA TAGAGCGTCA GACCCCGTAG AAAAGATCAA AGGATCTTCG
     1321 GCCGGCCGGC GCGCCGATCT GAAGATCAGC AGTTCAACCT GTTGATAGTA CGTACTAAGC
     1381 TCTCATGTTT CACGTACTAA GCTCTCATGT TTAACGTACT AAGCTCTCAT GTTTAACGAA
     1441 CTAAACCCTC ATGGCTAACG TACTAAGCTC TCATGGCTAA CGTACTAAGC TCTCATGTTT
     1501 CACGTACTAA GCTCTCATGT TTGAACAATA AAATTAATAT AAATCAGCAA CTTAAATAGC
     1561 CTCTAAGGTT TTAAGTTTTA TAAGAAAAAA AAGAATATAT AAGGCTTTTA AAGCCTTTAA
     1621 GGTTTAACGG TTGTGGACAA CAAGCCAGGG ATGTAACGCA CTGAGAAGCC CTTAGAGCCT
     1681 CTCAAAGCAA TTTTGAGTGA CACAGGAACA CTTAACGGCT GACATGGGGC GCGCCCAGCT
     1741 GTAACGCCAG CAACGCGGCC TTTTTACGGT TCCTGGCCTT TTGCTGGCCT TTTGCTCACA
     1801 TGTTCTTTCC AGCGACATAT GCCATACGCC GAACTGAACT CCACCTAATG TCTTGGAGAT
     1861 TGTCGGATAG CGCGGAATAG GATTGTGCCC TCTGAGCGGA TAACAATTTC ACACAGGAAA
     1921 CAGCTATGAC CATGACACAT GCATCCACCA TCGCAGACTT ATCATCACTG AGCCTCCACC
     1981 TAGCCTATAC AACAATAGCG TGCGTGGTTA GCACGCTAGG TGGAAGGGCT CGGAGTTGTG
     2041 GTAATCTATG TATCCTGGGG TGCTCTTCAT GCTAGCGTAA CAGGTTGGAT GATAAGTCCC
     2101 CGGTCTAGCC GACTGCGCAA AAGACATAAT CGATTCACAA AAAATAGGCA CACGAAAAAC
     2161 AAGTTAAGGG ATGCAGTTTA TGCATCCCTT AACAAGCTTA CTTATTAAAT AATTTATAGC
     2221 TATTGAAAAG AGATAAGAAT TGTTCAAAGC TAATATTGTT TAAATCGTCA ATTCCTGCAT
     2281 GTTTTAAGGA ATTGTTAAAT TGATTTTTTG TAAATATTTT CTTGTATTCT TTGTTAACCC
     2341 ATTTCATAAC GAAATAATTA TACTTTTGTT TATCTTTGTG TGATATTCTT GATTTTTTTC
     2401 TACTTAATCT GATAAGTGAG CTATTCACTT TAGGTTTAGG ATGAAAATAT TCTCTTGGAA
     2461 CCATACTTAA TATAGAAATA TCAACTTCTG CCATTAAAAG TAATGCCAAT GAGCGTTTTG
     2521 TATTTAATAA TCTTTTAGCA AACCCGTATT CCACGATTAA ATAAATCTCA TTAGCTATAC
     2581 TATCAAAAAC AATTTTGCGT ATTATATCCG TACTTATGTT ATAAGGTATA TTACCATATA
     2641 TTTTATAGGA TTGGTTTTTA GGAAATTTAA ACTGCAATAT ATCCTTGTTT AAAACTTGGA
     2701 AATTATCGTG ATCAACAAGT TTATTTTCTG TAGTTTTGCA TAATTTATGG TCTATTTCAA
     2761 TGGCAGTTAC GAAATTACAC CTCTTTACTA ATTCAAGGGT AAAATGGCCT TTTCCTGAGC
     2821 CGATTTCAAA GATATTATCA TGTTCATTTA ATCTTATGTT TGTCATAATC TTGTCGATAT
     2881 TATGCTTAGA AGTAATAAAG TTTTGACTGT GTTTTATATT TTTCTCGTTC ATTAAATTGG
     2941 GTACTGGGGA TTGGGTACTA ATACCAATTC AAAATTCAAA ATAGCCTACG GCAAGGCTGC
     3001 GCCAACAAAA TTCAAAATTA GGAAAGTCAA ACAGCATAAG GGTATATCCG TATGTATCTG
     3061 TCGCATTCTG TTTTCAAATT GTTACAAGGA TTGGGCTTCC AGCTTCACAC GGCGTGTGGC
     3121 TGCGGAACTG AATAGTCCGG GCCTTAGCTA CGCTTCCGGA CCATTAAGAG CGACCCTACT
     3181 CGACGCGTCC TACGCGTGAC CCTAGACCGG GGACTTATCA TCCAACCTGT TAAAGCGCTC
     3241 TCACCCCGGT TCACTGCGCT TAGCCCCCAC GTTCGCTCAC TTCGTGTAGC TCTTTGGCCC
     3301 CGAGGGGGCG CTGCGCCTGC GGCCCGGCGA AGCCGGTTCC GCGGCCCCGG CTGGTGGAAG
     3361 AGCTCTCACC CCGGTTCACT GCGGGTAGCA TAGGGCGATG GAAAAAAAGG AATTTCGTGT
     3421 TTTGATAAAA TACTGTTTTC TGAAGGGAAA AAATACAGTG GAAGCAAAAA CTTGGCTTGA
     3481 TAATGAGTTT CCGGACTCTG CCCCAGGGAA ATCAACAATA ATTGATTGGT ATGCAAAATT
     3541 CAAGCGTGGT GAAATGAGCA CGGAGGACGG TGAACGCAGT GGACGCCCGA AAGAGGTGGT
     3601 TACCGACGAA AACATCAAAA AAATCCACAA AATGATTTTG AATGACCGTA AAATGAAGTT
     3661 GATCGAGATA GCAGAGGCCT TAAAGATATC AAAGGAACGT GTTGGTCATA TCATTCATCA
     3721 ATATTTGGAT ATGCGGAAGC TCTGTGCGAA ATGGGTGCCG CGCGAGCTCA CATTTGACCA
     3781 AAAACAACGA CGTGTTGATG ATTCTAAGCG GTGTTTGCAG CTGTTAACTC GTAATACACC
     3841 CGAGTTTTTC CGTCGATATG TGACAATGGA TGAAACATGG CTCCATCACT ACACTCCTGA
     3901 GTCCAATCGA CAGTCGGCTG AGTGGACAGC GACCGGTGAA CCGTCTCCGA AGCGTGGAAA
     3961 GACTCAAAAG TCCGCTGGCA AAGTAATGGC CTCTGTTTTT TGGGATGCGC ATGGAATAAT
     4021 TTTTATCGAT TATCTTGAGA AGGGAAAAAC CATCAACAGT GACTATTATA TGGCGTTATT
     4081 GGAGCGTTTG AAGGTCGAAA TCGCGGCAAA ACGGCCCCAC ATGAAGAAGA AAAAAGTGTT
     4141 GTTCCACCAA GACAACGCAC CGTGCCACAA GTCATTGAGA ACGATGGCAA AAATTCATGA
     4201 ATTGGGCTTC GAATTGCTTC CCCACCCGCC GTATTCTCCA GATCTGGCCC CCAGCGACTT
     4261 TTTCTTGTTC TCAGACCTCA AAAGGATGCT CGCAGGGAAA AAATTTGGCT GCAATGAAGA
     4321 GGTGATCGCC GAAACTGAGG CCTATTTTGA GGCAAAACCG AAGGAGTACT ACCAAAATGG
     4381 TATCAAAAAA TTGGAAGGTC GTTATAATCG TTGTATCGCT CTTGAAGGGA ACTATGTTGA
     4441 ATAAGCTTGG AATCTCCTTC TCGCCTCTTT CGCTGAACAC GAAAGCGAAT CCGTTCAGCA
     4501 CACACTTTAC GATATGGCGC AAAAAGTCCT CGGCTGCGTG CCGGAAGTGA AAGACATCCA
     4561 CCTCACCATG CCCAACAAGC ATTGCCTGCT CGTGGACCTG TCCCGCTTCG GTCAGGACAA
     4621 TCCCAACGAC TTTTCCGCTG CATAACCCTG CTTCGGGGTC ATTATAGCGA TTTTTTCGGT
     4681 ATATCCATCC TTTTTCGCAC GATATACAGG ATTTTGCCAA AGGGTTCGTG TAGACTTTCC
     4741 TTGGTGTATC CAACGGCGTC AGCCGGGCAG GATAGGTGAA GTAGGCCCAC CCGCGAGCGG
     4801 GTGTTCCTTC TTCACTGTCC CTTATTCGCA CCTGGCGGTG CTCAACGGGA ATCCTGCTCT
     4861 GCGAGGCTGG CCGTACTCCT CATTGAAGAG CTCGGAGACG AGACGAGACA GCCTGAGAAT
     4921 GGATGCGAGT AATGATACAA CAATAGCGTG CTGTTCGCAC GCTAAGGTCA GGCGGAATGG
     4981 CACTTCCTTA TTCCAGATGC GTGCGGATTA TGCATGACTG GCCGTCGTTT TAC
//
