# Supplementary material for: A scalable transposon mutagenesis system for non-model bacteria
Source: bioRxiv preprint, doi:10.64898/2025.12.22.696024, version 1 (2025-12-23)
Supplement: Plasmid sequences [file 696024_file12.zip › Plasmid sequences/Transposon variant libraries/Himar1-only libraries/pGLU_30/pGLU_9-pGLU_75-pGLU_100.gb]

LOCUS       pGLU_9-pGLU_75-pGLU_100 5033 bp ds-DNA     circular     19-NOV-2024
DEFINITION  .
KEYWORDS    "Name:pGLU_9-pGLU_75-pGLU_100" "Tnp
            Promoter:Proteobacteria_70_13550" "Abr
            Promoter:Cyanobacteria_44_13463" "Selectable Marker:Erythromycin"
            "Transposase:Himar"
FEATURES             Location/Qualifiers
     promoter        114..218
                     /label="Pamp"
                     /ApEinfo_revcolor="#faac61"
                     /ApEinfo_fwdcolor="#faac61"
     CDS             219..1079
                     /label="AmpR"
                     /ApEinfo_revcolor="#f58a5e"
                     /ApEinfo_fwdcolor="#f58a5e"
     ORI             complement(1336..1724)
                     /label="R6K ORI"
                     /ApEinfo_revcolor="#f58a5e"
                     /ApEinfo_fwdcolor="#f58a5e"
     primer_bind     1914..1930
                     /label="M13 rev"
                     /ApEinfo_revcolor="#c7b0e3"
                     /ApEinfo_fwdcolor="#c7b0e3"
     prokaryote p... complement(1987..2018)
                     /label="L2U8H11"
                     /ApEinfo_revcolor="#75c6a9"
                     /ApEinfo_fwdcolor="#75c6a9"
     miscellaneous   complement(2019..2058)
                     /label="UNSX"
                     /ApEinfo_revcolor="#9eafd2"
                     /ApEinfo_fwdcolor="#9eafd2"
     miscellaneous   2078..2107
                     /label="Himar_LE"
                     /ApEinfo_revcolor="#faac61"
                     /ApEinfo_fwdcolor="#faac61"
     miscellaneous   complement(2078..2107)
                     /label="Himar_RE"
                     /ApEinfo_revcolor="#faac61"
                     /ApEinfo_fwdcolor="#faac61"
     prokaryote t... complement(2108..2193)
                     /label="TermC"
                     /ApEinfo_revcolor="#f8d3a9"
                     /ApEinfo_fwdcolor="#f8d3a9"
     misc_feature    complement(2198..2932)
                     /label="ermC"
                     /ApEinfo_revcolor="#faac61"
                     /ApEinfo_fwdcolor="#faac61"
                     /note="codon-optimized to allow Twist synthesis"
     misc_feature    complement(2930..2933)
                     /label="downstream region"
                     /ApEinfo_revcolor="#9eafd2"
                     /ApEinfo_fwdcolor="#9eafd2"
     RS421_promot... complement(2934..3098)
                     /label=13463
                     /ApEinfo_revcolor="#f58a5e"
                     /ApEinfo_fwdcolor="#f58a5e"
     misc_feature    3099..3128
                     /label="R primer binding"
                     /ApEinfo_revcolor="#d6b295"
                     /ApEinfo_fwdcolor="#d6b295"
     promoter ID ... complement(3129..3148)
                     /label=">skpp-1920-F_sk20mer-2104"
                     /ApEinfo_revcolor="#f58a5e"
                     /ApEinfo_fwdcolor="#f58a5e"
     misc_feature    complement(3149..3152)
                     /label="downstream region"
                     /ApEinfo_revcolor="#9eafd2"
                     /ApEinfo_fwdcolor="#9eafd2"
     misc_feature    complement(3149..3152)
                     /label="upstream region"
                     /ApEinfo_revcolor="#9eafd2"
                     /ApEinfo_fwdcolor="#9eafd2"
     misc_feature    complement(3153..3172)
                     /label=">skpp-1950-F_sk20mer-3189"
                     /ApEinfo_revcolor="#f58a5e"
                     /ApEinfo_fwdcolor="#f58a5e"
     misc_feature    complement(3173..3202)
                     /label="F primer binding"
                     /ApEinfo_revcolor="#d6b295"
                     /ApEinfo_fwdcolor="#d6b295"
     miscellaneous   3203..3232
                     /label="Himar_RE"
                     /ApEinfo_revcolor="#faac61"
                     /ApEinfo_fwdcolor="#faac61"
     miscellaneous   complement(3203..3232)
                     /label="Himar_LE"
                     /ApEinfo_revcolor="#faac61"
                     /ApEinfo_fwdcolor="#faac61"
     misc_feature    complement(3398..3401)
                     /label="upstream region"
                     /ApEinfo_revcolor="#9eafd2"
                     /ApEinfo_fwdcolor="#9eafd2"
     CDS             3398..4444
                     /label="Himar_Tnp"
                     /ApEinfo_revcolor="#f58a5e"
                     /ApEinfo_fwdcolor="#f58a5e"
     prokaryote t... 4449..4629
                     /label="TAmarelleT9"
                     /ApEinfo_revcolor="#f58a5e"
                     /ApEinfo_fwdcolor="#f58a5e"
     miscellaneous   4630..4875
                     /label="oriT"
                     /ApEinfo_revcolor="#84b0dc"
                     /ApEinfo_fwdcolor="#84b0dc"
     miscellaneous   complement(4895..4934)
                     /label="UNS1"
                     /ApEinfo_revcolor="#9eafd2"
                     /ApEinfo_fwdcolor="#9eafd2"
     prokaryote t... complement(4935..4964)
                     /label="L2U5H11"
                     /ApEinfo_revcolor="#f8d3a9"
                     /ApEinfo_fwdcolor="#f8d3a9"
     primer_bind     complement(5017..5033)
                     /label="M13 fwd"
                     /ApEinfo_revcolor="#d59687"
                     /ApEinfo_fwdcolor="#d59687"
ORIGIN
        1 AACGTCGTGA CTGGGAAAAC CCTGGCGCTT GTGGTGGATC ACAGTTATTG GAGACTTCCT
       61 TGGCCGTACG ATGGGTTTTG TTTCAGGTAT CTGGCACTTT TCGGGGAAAT GTGCGCGGAA
      121 CCCCTATTTG TTTATTTTTC TAAATACATT CAAATATGTA TCCGCTCATG AGACAATAAC
      181 CCTGATAAAT GCTTCAATAA TATTGAAAAA GGAAGAGTAT GAGTATTCAA CATTTCCGTG
      241 TCGCCCTTAT TCCCTTTTTT GCGGCATTTT GCCTTCCTGT TTTTGCTCAC CCAGAAACGC
      301 TGGTGAAAGT AAAAGATGCT GAAGATCAGT TGGGTGCACG AGTGGGTTAC ATCGAACTGG
      361 ATCTCAACAG CGGTAAGATC CTTGAGAGTT TTCGCCCCGA AGAACGTTTT CCAATGATGA
      421 GCACTTTTAA AGTTCTGCTA TGTGGCGCGG TATTATCCCG TATTGACGCC GGGCAAGAGC
      481 AACTCGGTCG CCGCATACAC TATTCTCAGA ATGACTTGGT TGAGTACTCA CCAGTCACAG
      541 AAAAGCATCT TACGGATGGC ATGACAGTAA GAGAATTATG CAGTGCTGCC ATAACCATGA
      601 GTGATAACAC TGCGGCCAAC TTACTTCTGA CAACGATCGG AGGACCGAAG GAGCTAACCG
      661 CTTTTTTGCA CAACATGGGG GATCATGTAA CTCGCCTTGA TCGTTGGGAA CCGGAGCTGA
      721 ATGAAGCCAT ACCAAACGAC GAGCGTGACA CCACGATGCC TGTAGCAATG GCAACAACGT
      781 TGCGCAAACT ATTAACTGGC GAACTACTTA CTCTAGCTTC CCGGCAACAA TTAATAGACT
      841 GGATGGAGGC GGATAAAGTT GCAGGACCAC TTCTGCGCTC GGCCCTTCCG GCTGGCTGGT
      901 TTATTGCTGA TAAATCTGGA GCCGGTGAGC GTGGCTCTCG CGGTATCATT GCAGCACTGG
      961 GGCCAGATGG TAAGCCCTCC CGTATCGTAG TTATCTACAC GACGGGGAGT CAGGCAACTA
     1021 TGGATGAACG AAATAGACAG ATCGCTGAGA TAGGTGCCTC ACTGATTAAG CATTGGTAAC
     1081 TGTCAGACCA AGTTTACTCA TATATACTTT AGATTGATTT AAAACTTCAT TTTTAATTTA
     1141 AAAGGATCTA GGTGAAGATC CTTGAATTGC CATTATCAAC AAGTTTGTAC AAAAAAGCAG
     1201 GCTCCGAATT GGTATCACGA GGACGATTTG AAGCCCCCTA CCCATTTACG CTGACTTGAC
     1261 GGGACGGCGG CTTTGTTGAA TAGAGCGTCA GACCCCGTAG AAAAGATCAA AGGATCTTCG
     1321 GCCGGCCGGC GCGCCGATCT GAAGATCAGC AGTTCAACCT GTTGATAGTA CGTACTAAGC
     1381 TCTCATGTTT CACGTACTAA GCTCTCATGT TTAACGTACT AAGCTCTCAT GTTTAACGAA
     1441 CTAAACCCTC ATGGCTAACG TACTAAGCTC TCATGGCTAA CGTACTAAGC TCTCATGTTT
     1501 CACGTACTAA GCTCTCATGT TTGAACAATA AAATTAATAT AAATCAGCAA CTTAAATAGC
     1561 CTCTAAGGTT TTAAGTTTTA TAAGAAAAAA AAGAATATAT AAGGCTTTTA AAGCCTTTAA
     1621 GGTTTAACGG TTGTGGACAA CAAGCCAGGG ATGTAACGCA CTGAGAAGCC CTTAGAGCCT
     1681 CTCAAAGCAA TTTTGAGTGA CACAGGAACA CTTAACGGCT GACATGGGGC GCGCCCAGCT
     1741 GTAACGCCAG CAACGCGGCC TTTTTACGGT TCCTGGCCTT TTGCTGGCCT TTTGCTCACA
     1801 TGTTCTTTCC AGCGACATAT GCCATACGCC GAACTGAACT CCACCTAATG TCTTGGAGAT
     1861 TGTCGGATAG CGCGGAATAG GATTGTGCCC TCTGAGCGGA TAACAATTTC ACACAGGAAA
     1921 CAGCTATGAC CATGACACAT GCATCCACCA TCGCAGACTT ATCATCACTG AGCCTCCACC
     1981 TAGCCTATAC AACAATAGCG TGCGTGGTTA GCACGCTAGG TGGAAGGGCT CGGAGTTGTG
     2041 GTAATCTATG TATCCTGGGG TGCTCTTCAT GCTAGCGTAA CAGGTTGGAT GATAAGTCCC
     2101 CGGTCTAGCC GACTGCGCAA AAGACATAAT CGATTCACAA AAAATAGGCA CACGAAAAAC
     2161 AAGTTAAGGG ATGCAGTTTA TGCATCCCTT AACAAGCTTA CTTATTAAAT AATTTATAGC
     2221 TATTGAAAAG AGATAAGAAT TGTTCAAAGC TAATATTGTT TAAATCGTCA ATTCCTGCAT
     2281 GTTTTAAGGA ATTGTTAAAT TGATTTTTTG TAAATATTTT CTTGTATTCT TTGTTAACCC
     2341 ATTTCATAAC GAAATAATTA TACTTTTGTT TATCTTTGTG TGATATTCTT GATTTTTTTC
     2401 TACTTAATCT GATAAGTGAG CTATTCACTT TAGGTTTAGG ATGAAAATAT TCTCTTGGAA
     2461 CCATACTTAA TATAGAAATA TCAACTTCTG CCATTAAAAG TAATGCCAAT GAGCGTTTTG
     2521 TATTTAATAA TCTTTTAGCA AACCCGTATT CCACGATTAA ATAAATCTCA TTAGCTATAC
     2581 TATCAAAAAC AATTTTGCGT ATTATATCCG TACTTATGTT ATAAGGTATA TTACCATATA
     2641 TTTTATAGGA TTGGTTTTTA GGAAATTTAA ACTGCAATAT ATCCTTGTTT AAAACTTGGA
     2701 AATTATCGTG ATCAACAAGT TTATTTTCTG TAGTTTTGCA TAATTTATGG TCTATTTCAA
     2761 TGGCAGTTAC GAAATTACAC CTCTTTACTA ATTCAAGGGT AAAATGGCCT TTTCCTGAGC
     2821 CGATTTCAAA GATATTATCA TGTTCATTTA ATCTTATGTT TGTCATAATC TTGTCGATAT
     2881 TATGCTTAGA AGTAATAAAG TTTTGACTGT GTTTTATATT TTTCTCGTTC ATTTACTAAA
     2941 TTTTCCTTAG GCAATGGGCA ACTGTTCACT GTAATGTTCA TTCTCTCCCG CCTAGCTCGG
     3001 CAGGTTTACC CTTTTCTGAA CAGTATTAAC TTAACGTGAA CTCGACGGAA CCTAACCCCA
     3061 ATCCCTTCCC TACAAGGGAA GGGGCTGAAA ATCTATAACC AGCTTCACAC GGCGTGTGGC
     3121 TGCGGAACGC GCAATAACCG CTACTACATA CGCTTCCGGA CCATTAAGAG CGACCCTACT
     3181 CGACGCGTCC TACGCGTGAC CCTAGACCGG GGACTTATCA TCCAACCTGT TAAAGCGCTC
     3241 TCACCCCGGT TCACTGCGCT TAGCCCCCAC GTTCGCTCAC TTCGTGTAGC TCTTTGGCCC
     3301 CGAGGGGGCG CTGCGCCTGC GGCCCGGCGA AGCCGGTTCC GCGGCCCCGG CTGGTGGAAG
     3361 AGCTCTCACC CCGGTTCACT GCGGGTAGCA TAGGGCGATG GAAAAAAAGG AATTTCGTGT
     3421 TTTGATAAAA TACTGTTTTC TGAAGGGAAA AAATACAGTG GAAGCAAAAA CTTGGCTTGA
     3481 TAATGAGTTT CCGGACTCTG CCCCAGGGAA ATCAACAATA ATTGATTGGT ATGCAAAATT
     3541 CAAGCGTGGT GAAATGAGCA CGGAGGACGG TGAACGCAGT GGACGCCCGA AAGAGGTGGT
     3601 TACCGACGAA AACATCAAAA AAATCCACAA AATGATTTTG AATGACCGTA AAATGAAGTT
     3661 GATCGAGATA GCAGAGGCCT TAAAGATATC AAAGGAACGT GTTGGTCATA TCATTCATCA
     3721 ATATTTGGAT ATGCGGAAGC TCTGTGCGAA ATGGGTGCCG CGCGAGCTCA CATTTGACCA
     3781 AAAACAACGA CGTGTTGATG ATTCTAAGCG GTGTTTGCAG CTGTTAACTC GTAATACACC
     3841 CGAGTTTTTC CGTCGATATG TGACAATGGA TGAAACATGG CTCCATCACT ACACTCCTGA
     3901 GTCCAATCGA CAGTCGGCTG AGTGGACAGC GACCGGTGAA CCGTCTCCGA AGCGTGGAAA
     3961 GACTCAAAAG TCCGCTGGCA AAGTAATGGC CTCTGTTTTT TGGGATGCGC ATGGAATAAT
     4021 TTTTATCGAT TATCTTGAGA AGGGAAAAAC CATCAACAGT GACTATTATA TGGCGTTATT
     4081 GGAGCGTTTG AAGGTCGAAA TCGCGGCAAA ACGGCCCCAC ATGAAGAAGA AAAAAGTGTT
     4141 GTTCCACCAA GACAACGCAC CGTGCCACAA GTCATTGAGA ACGATGGCAA AAATTCATGA
     4201 ATTGGGCTTC GAATTGCTTC CCCACCCGCC GTATTCTCCA GATCTGGCCC CCAGCGACTT
     4261 TTTCTTGTTC TCAGACCTCA AAAGGATGCT CGCAGGGAAA AAATTTGGCT GCAATGAAGA
     4321 GGTGATCGCC GAAACTGAGG CCTATTTTGA GGCAAAACCG AAGGAGTACT ACCAAAATGG
     4381 TATCAAAAAA TTGGAAGGTC GTTATAATCG TTGTATCGCT CTTGAAGGGA ACTATGTTGA
     4441 ATAAGCTTGG AATCTCCTTC TCGCCTCTTT CGCTGAACAC GAAAGCGAAT CCGTTCAGCA
     4501 CACACTTTAC GATATGGCGC AAAAAGTCCT CGGCTGCGTG CCGGAAGTGA AAGACATCCA
     4561 CCTCACCATG CCCAACAAGC ATTGCCTGCT CGTGGACCTG TCCCGCTTCG GTCAGGACAA
     4621 TCCCAACGAC TTTTCCGCTG CATAACCCTG CTTCGGGGTC ATTATAGCGA TTTTTTCGGT
     4681 ATATCCATCC TTTTTCGCAC GATATACAGG ATTTTGCCAA AGGGTTCGTG TAGACTTTCC
     4741 TTGGTGTATC CAACGGCGTC AGCCGGGCAG GATAGGTGAA GTAGGCCCAC CCGCGAGCGG
     4801 GTGTTCCTTC TTCACTGTCC CTTATTCGCA CCTGGCGGTG CTCAACGGGA ATCCTGCTCT
     4861 GCGAGGCTGG CCGTACTCCT CATTGAAGAG CTCGGAGACG AGACGAGACA GCCTGAGAAT
     4921 GGATGCGAGT AATGATACAA CAATAGCGTG CTGTTCGCAC GCTAAGGTCA GGCGGAATGG
     4981 CACTTCCTTA TTCCAGATGC GTGCGGATTA TGCATGACTG GCCGTCGTTT TAC
//
