# Supplementary material for: A scalable transposon mutagenesis system for non-model bacteria
Source: bioRxiv preprint, doi:10.64898/2025.12.22.696024, version 1 (2025-12-23)
Supplement: Plasmid sequences [file 696024_file12.zip › Plasmid sequences/Transposon variant libraries/Himar1-only libraries/pGLU_30/pGLU_9-pGLU_75-pGLU_98.gb]

LOCUS       pGLU_9-pGLU_75-pGLU_98  5033 bp ds-DNA     circular     19-NOV-2024
DEFINITION  .
KEYWORDS    "Name:pGLU_9-pGLU_75-pGLU_98" "Tnp
            Promoter:Proteobacteria_45_14271" "Abr
            Promoter:Cyanobacteria_44_13463" "Selectable Marker:Erythromycin"
            "Transposase:Himar"
FEATURES             Location/Qualifiers
     promoter        114..218
                     /label="Pamp"
                     /ApEinfo_revcolor="#faac61"
                     /ApEinfo_fwdcolor="#faac61"
     CDS             219..1079
                     /label="AmpR"
                     /ApEinfo_revcolor="#f58a5e"
                     /ApEinfo_fwdcolor="#f58a5e"
     ORI             complement(1336..1724)
                     /label="R6K ORI"
                     /ApEinfo_revcolor="#f58a5e"
                     /ApEinfo_fwdcolor="#f58a5e"
     primer_bind     1914..1930
                     /label="M13 rev"
                     /ApEinfo_revcolor="#c7b0e3"
                     /ApEinfo_fwdcolor="#c7b0e3"
     prokaryote p... complement(1987..2018)
                     /label="L2U8H11"
                     /ApEinfo_revcolor="#75c6a9"
                     /ApEinfo_fwdcolor="#75c6a9"
     miscellaneous   complement(2019..2058)
                     /label="UNSX"
                     /ApEinfo_revcolor="#9eafd2"
                     /ApEinfo_fwdcolor="#9eafd2"
     miscellaneous   2078..2107
                     /label="Himar_LE"
                     /ApEinfo_revcolor="#faac61"
                     /ApEinfo_fwdcolor="#faac61"
     miscellaneous   complement(2078..2107)
                     /label="Himar_RE"
                     /ApEinfo_revcolor="#faac61"
                     /ApEinfo_fwdcolor="#faac61"
     prokaryote t... complement(2108..2193)
                     /label="TermC"
                     /ApEinfo_revcolor="#f8d3a9"
                     /ApEinfo_fwdcolor="#f8d3a9"
     misc_feature    complement(2198..2932)
                     /label="ermC"
                     /ApEinfo_revcolor="#faac61"
                     /ApEinfo_fwdcolor="#faac61"
                     /note="codon-optimized to allow Twist synthesis"
     misc_feature    complement(2930..2933)
                     /label="downstream region"
                     /ApEinfo_revcolor="#9eafd2"
                     /ApEinfo_fwdcolor="#9eafd2"
     RS421_promot... complement(2934..3098)
                     /label=13463
                     /ApEinfo_revcolor="#f58a5e"
                     /ApEinfo_fwdcolor="#f58a5e"
     misc_feature    3099..3128
                     /label="R primer binding"
                     /ApEinfo_revcolor="#d6b295"
                     /ApEinfo_fwdcolor="#d6b295"
     promoter ID ... complement(3129..3148)
                     /label=">skpp-1920-F_sk20mer-2104"
                     /ApEinfo_revcolor="#f58a5e"
                     /ApEinfo_fwdcolor="#f58a5e"
     misc_feature    complement(3149..3152)
                     /label="downstream region"
                     /ApEinfo_revcolor="#9eafd2"
                     /ApEinfo_fwdcolor="#9eafd2"
     misc_feature    complement(3149..3152)
                     /label="upstream region"
                     /ApEinfo_revcolor="#9eafd2"
                     /ApEinfo_fwdcolor="#9eafd2"
     promoter ID ... complement(3153..3172)
                     /label=">skpp-1943-F_sk20mer-8992"
                     /ApEinfo_revcolor="#f58a5e"
                     /ApEinfo_fwdcolor="#f58a5e"
     misc_feature    complement(3173..3202)
                     /label="F primer binding"
                     /ApEinfo_revcolor="#d6b295"
                     /ApEinfo_fwdcolor="#d6b295"
     miscellaneous   3203..3232
                     /label="Himar_RE"
                     /ApEinfo_revcolor="#faac61"
                     /ApEinfo_fwdcolor="#faac61"
     miscellaneous   complement(3203..3232)
                     /label="Himar_LE"
                     /ApEinfo_revcolor="#faac61"
                     /ApEinfo_fwdcolor="#faac61"
     RS421_promot... 3233..3397
                     /label=14271
                     /ApEinfo_revcolor="#f58a5e"
                     /ApEinfo_fwdcolor="#f58a5e"
     misc_feature    complement(3398..3401)
                     /label="upstream region"
                     /ApEinfo_revcolor="#9eafd2"
                     /ApEinfo_fwdcolor="#9eafd2"
     CDS             3398..4444
                     /label="Himar_Tnp"
                     /ApEinfo_revcolor="#f58a5e"
                     /ApEinfo_fwdcolor="#f58a5e"
     prokaryote t... 4449..4629
                     /label="TAmarelleT9"
                     /ApEinfo_revcolor="#f58a5e"
                     /ApEinfo_fwdcolor="#f58a5e"
     miscellaneous   4630..4875
                     /label="oriT"
                     /ApEinfo_revcolor="#84b0dc"
                     /ApEinfo_fwdcolor="#84b0dc"
     miscellaneous   complement(4895..4934)
                     /label="UNS1"
                     /ApEinfo_revcolor="#9eafd2"
                     /ApEinfo_fwdcolor="#9eafd2"
     prokaryote t... complement(4935..4964)
                     /label="L2U5H11"
                     /ApEinfo_revcolor="#f8d3a9"
                     /ApEinfo_fwdcolor="#f8d3a9"
     primer_bind     complement(5017..5033)
                     /label="M13 fwd"
                     /ApEinfo_revcolor="#d59687"
                     /ApEinfo_fwdcolor="#d59687"
ORIGIN
        1 AACGTCGTGA CTGGGAAAAC CCTGGCGCTT GTGGTGGATC ACAGTTATTG GAGACTTCCT
       61 TGGCCGTACG ATGGGTTTTG TTTCAGGTAT CTGGCACTTT TCGGGGAAAT GTGCGCGGAA
      121 CCCCTATTTG TTTATTTTTC TAAATACATT CAAATATGTA TCCGCTCATG AGACAATAAC
      181 CCTGATAAAT GCTTCAATAA TATTGAAAAA GGAAGAGTAT GAGTATTCAA CATTTCCGTG
      241 TCGCCCTTAT TCCCTTTTTT GCGGCATTTT GCCTTCCTGT TTTTGCTCAC CCAGAAACGC
      301 TGGTGAAAGT AAAAGATGCT GAAGATCAGT TGGGTGCACG AGTGGGTTAC ATCGAACTGG
      361 ATCTCAACAG CGGTAAGATC CTTGAGAGTT TTCGCCCCGA AGAACGTTTT CCAATGATGA
      421 GCACTTTTAA AGTTCTGCTA TGTGGCGCGG TATTATCCCG TATTGACGCC GGGCAAGAGC
      481 AACTCGGTCG CCGCATACAC TATTCTCAGA ATGACTTGGT TGAGTACTCA CCAGTCACAG
      541 AAAAGCATCT TACGGATGGC ATGACAGTAA GAGAATTATG CAGTGCTGCC ATAACCATGA
      601 GTGATAACAC TGCGGCCAAC TTACTTCTGA CAACGATCGG AGGACCGAAG GAGCTAACCG
      661 CTTTTTTGCA CAACATGGGG GATCATGTAA CTCGCCTTGA TCGTTGGGAA CCGGAGCTGA
      721 ATGAAGCCAT ACCAAACGAC GAGCGTGACA CCACGATGCC TGTAGCAATG GCAACAACGT
      781 TGCGCAAACT ATTAACTGGC GAACTACTTA CTCTAGCTTC CCGGCAACAA TTAATAGACT
      841 GGATGGAGGC GGATAAAGTT GCAGGACCAC TTCTGCGCTC GGCCCTTCCG GCTGGCTGGT
      901 TTATTGCTGA TAAATCTGGA GCCGGTGAGC GTGGCTCTCG CGGTATCATT GCAGCACTGG
      961 GGCCAGATGG TAAGCCCTCC CGTATCGTAG TTATCTACAC GACGGGGAGT CAGGCAACTA
     1021 TGGATGAACG AAATAGACAG ATCGCTGAGA TAGGTGCCTC ACTGATTAAG CATTGGTAAC
     1081 TGTCAGACCA AGTTTACTCA TATATACTTT AGATTGATTT AAAACTTCAT TTTTAATTTA
     1141 AAAGGATCTA GGTGAAGATC CTTGAATTGC CATTATCAAC AAGTTTGTAC AAAAAAGCAG
     1201 GCTCCGAATT GGTATCACGA GGACGATTTG AAGCCCCCTA CCCATTTACG CTGACTTGAC
     1261 GGGACGGCGG CTTTGTTGAA TAGAGCGTCA GACCCCGTAG AAAAGATCAA AGGATCTTCG
     1321 GCCGGCCGGC GCGCCGATCT GAAGATCAGC AGTTCAACCT GTTGATAGTA CGTACTAAGC
     1381 TCTCATGTTT CACGTACTAA GCTCTCATGT TTAACGTACT AAGCTCTCAT GTTTAACGAA
     1441 CTAAACCCTC ATGGCTAACG TACTAAGCTC TCATGGCTAA CGTACTAAGC TCTCATGTTT
     1501 CACGTACTAA GCTCTCATGT TTGAACAATA AAATTAATAT AAATCAGCAA CTTAAATAGC
     1561 CTCTAAGGTT TTAAGTTTTA TAAGAAAAAA AAGAATATAT AAGGCTTTTA AAGCCTTTAA
     1621 GGTTTAACGG TTGTGGACAA CAAGCCAGGG ATGTAACGCA CTGAGAAGCC CTTAGAGCCT
     1681 CTCAAAGCAA TTTTGAGTGA CACAGGAACA CTTAACGGCT GACATGGGGC GCGCCCAGCT
     1741 GTAACGCCAG CAACGCGGCC TTTTTACGGT TCCTGGCCTT TTGCTGGCCT TTTGCTCACA
     1801 TGTTCTTTCC AGCGACATAT GCCATACGCC GAACTGAACT CCACCTAATG TCTTGGAGAT
     1861 TGTCGGATAG CGCGGAATAG GATTGTGCCC TCTGAGCGGA TAACAATTTC ACACAGGAAA
     1921 CAGCTATGAC CATGACACAT GCATCCACCA TCGCAGACTT ATCATCACTG AGCCTCCACC
     1981 TAGCCTATAC AACAATAGCG TGCGTGGTTA GCACGCTAGG TGGAAGGGCT CGGAGTTGTG
     2041 GTAATCTATG TATCCTGGGG TGCTCTTCAT GCTAGCGTAA CAGGTTGGAT GATAAGTCCC
     2101 CGGTCTAGCC GACTGCGCAA AAGACATAAT CGATTCACAA AAAATAGGCA CACGAAAAAC
     2161 AAGTTAAGGG ATGCAGTTTA TGCATCCCTT AACAAGCTTA CTTATTAAAT AATTTATAGC
     2221 TATTGAAAAG AGATAAGAAT TGTTCAAAGC TAATATTGTT TAAATCGTCA ATTCCTGCAT
     2281 GTTTTAAGGA ATTGTTAAAT TGATTTTTTG TAAATATTTT CTTGTATTCT TTGTTAACCC
     2341 ATTTCATAAC GAAATAATTA TACTTTTGTT TATCTTTGTG TGATATTCTT GATTTTTTTC
     2401 TACTTAATCT GATAAGTGAG CTATTCACTT TAGGTTTAGG ATGAAAATAT TCTCTTGGAA
     2461 CCATACTTAA TATAGAAATA TCAACTTCTG CCATTAAAAG TAATGCCAAT GAGCGTTTTG
     2521 TATTTAATAA TCTTTTAGCA AACCCGTATT CCACGATTAA ATAAATCTCA TTAGCTATAC
     2581 TATCAAAAAC AATTTTGCGT ATTATATCCG TACTTATGTT ATAAGGTATA TTACCATATA
     2641 TTTTATAGGA TTGGTTTTTA GGAAATTTAA ACTGCAATAT ATCCTTGTTT AAAACTTGGA
     2701 AATTATCGTG ATCAACAAGT TTATTTTCTG TAGTTTTGCA TAATTTATGG TCTATTTCAA
     2761 TGGCAGTTAC GAAATTACAC CTCTTTACTA ATTCAAGGGT AAAATGGCCT TTTCCTGAGC
     2821 CGATTTCAAA GATATTATCA TGTTCATTTA ATCTTATGTT TGTCATAATC TTGTCGATAT
     2881 TATGCTTAGA AGTAATAAAG TTTTGACTGT GTTTTATATT TTTCTCGTTC ATTTACTAAA
     2941 TTTTCCTTAG GCAATGGGCA ACTGTTCACT GTAATGTTCA TTCTCTCCCG CCTAGCTCGG
     3001 CAGGTTTACC CTTTTCTGAA CAGTATTAAC TTAACGTGAA CTCGACGGAA CCTAACCCCA
     3061 ATCCCTTCCC TACAAGGGAA GGGGCTGAAA ATCTATAACC AGCTTCACAC GGCGTGTGGC
     3121 TGCGGAACGC GCAATAACCG CTACTACATA CGTTCAGTAG TGTTTGCGGA GCACCCTACT
     3181 CGACGCGTCC TACGCGTGAC CCTAGACCGG GGACTTATCA TCCAACCTGT TATTTTTCGT
     3241 TTCAGAACGC CACAATTTAA GCGTTCTGCC TCCAAATCAA TTCTACCGAA CTCAACCAGA
     3301 TTCCCCCCAC ATCAACCCCA TTGTGTGGGT ATAATTGCGG GTATACCCCA GTTCGACAGA
     3361 ATTTGTACCC TCTTTAACGC ATTCAGAAGG CTGAACTATG GAAAAAAAGG AATTTCGTGT
     3421 TTTGATAAAA TACTGTTTTC TGAAGGGAAA AAATACAGTG GAAGCAAAAA CTTGGCTTGA
     3481 TAATGAGTTT CCGGACTCTG CCCCAGGGAA ATCAACAATA ATTGATTGGT ATGCAAAATT
     3541 CAAGCGTGGT GAAATGAGCA CGGAGGACGG TGAACGCAGT GGACGCCCGA AAGAGGTGGT
     3601 TACCGACGAA AACATCAAAA AAATCCACAA AATGATTTTG AATGACCGTA AAATGAAGTT
     3661 GATCGAGATA GCAGAGGCCT TAAAGATATC AAAGGAACGT GTTGGTCATA TCATTCATCA
     3721 ATATTTGGAT ATGCGGAAGC TCTGTGCGAA ATGGGTGCCG CGCGAGCTCA CATTTGACCA
     3781 AAAACAACGA CGTGTTGATG ATTCTAAGCG GTGTTTGCAG CTGTTAACTC GTAATACACC
     3841 CGAGTTTTTC CGTCGATATG TGACAATGGA TGAAACATGG CTCCATCACT ACACTCCTGA
     3901 GTCCAATCGA CAGTCGGCTG AGTGGACAGC GACCGGTGAA CCGTCTCCGA AGCGTGGAAA
     3961 GACTCAAAAG TCCGCTGGCA AAGTAATGGC CTCTGTTTTT TGGGATGCGC ATGGAATAAT
     4021 TTTTATCGAT TATCTTGAGA AGGGAAAAAC CATCAACAGT GACTATTATA TGGCGTTATT
     4081 GGAGCGTTTG AAGGTCGAAA TCGCGGCAAA ACGGCCCCAC ATGAAGAAGA AAAAAGTGTT
     4141 GTTCCACCAA GACAACGCAC CGTGCCACAA GTCATTGAGA ACGATGGCAA AAATTCATGA
     4201 ATTGGGCTTC GAATTGCTTC CCCACCCGCC GTATTCTCCA GATCTGGCCC CCAGCGACTT
     4261 TTTCTTGTTC TCAGACCTCA AAAGGATGCT CGCAGGGAAA AAATTTGGCT GCAATGAAGA
     4321 GGTGATCGCC GAAACTGAGG CCTATTTTGA GGCAAAACCG AAGGAGTACT ACCAAAATGG
     4381 TATCAAAAAA TTGGAAGGTC GTTATAATCG TTGTATCGCT CTTGAAGGGA ACTATGTTGA
     4441 ATAAGCTTGG AATCTCCTTC TCGCCTCTTT CGCTGAACAC GAAAGCGAAT CCGTTCAGCA
     4501 CACACTTTAC GATATGGCGC AAAAAGTCCT CGGCTGCGTG CCGGAAGTGA AAGACATCCA
     4561 CCTCACCATG CCCAACAAGC ATTGCCTGCT CGTGGACCTG TCCCGCTTCG GTCAGGACAA
     4621 TCCCAACGAC TTTTCCGCTG CATAACCCTG CTTCGGGGTC ATTATAGCGA TTTTTTCGGT
     4681 ATATCCATCC TTTTTCGCAC GATATACAGG ATTTTGCCAA AGGGTTCGTG TAGACTTTCC
     4741 TTGGTGTATC CAACGGCGTC AGCCGGGCAG GATAGGTGAA GTAGGCCCAC CCGCGAGCGG
     4801 GTGTTCCTTC TTCACTGTCC CTTATTCGCA CCTGGCGGTG CTCAACGGGA ATCCTGCTCT
     4861 GCGAGGCTGG CCGTACTCCT CATTGAAGAG CTCGGAGACG AGACGAGACA GCCTGAGAAT
     4921 GGATGCGAGT AATGATACAA CAATAGCGTG CTGTTCGCAC GCTAAGGTCA GGCGGAATGG
     4981 CACTTCCTTA TTCCAGATGC GTGCGGATTA TGCATGACTG GCCGTCGTTT TAC
//
