# Supplementary material for: A scalable transposon mutagenesis system for non-model bacteria
Source: bioRxiv preprint, doi:10.64898/2025.12.22.696024, version 1 (2025-12-23)
Supplement: Plasmid sequences [file 696024_file12.zip › Plasmid sequences/Transposon variant libraries/Himar1-only libraries/pGLU_30/pGLU_9-pGLU_74-pGLU_91.gb]

LOCUS       pGLU_9-pGLU_74-pGLU_91  5033 bp ds-DNA     circular     19-NOV-2024
DEFINITION  .
KEYWORDS    "Name:pGLU_9-pGLU_74-pGLU_91" "Tnp Promoter:Firmicutes_32_14073"
            "Abr Promoter:Bacteroidetes_30_13388" "Selectable
            Marker:Erythromycin" "Transposase:Himar"
FEATURES             Location/Qualifiers
     promoter        114..218
                     /label="Pamp"
                     /ApEinfo_revcolor="#faac61"
                     /ApEinfo_fwdcolor="#faac61"
     CDS             219..1079
                     /label="AmpR"
                     /ApEinfo_revcolor="#f58a5e"
                     /ApEinfo_fwdcolor="#f58a5e"
     ORI             complement(1336..1724)
                     /label="R6K ORI"
                     /ApEinfo_revcolor="#f58a5e"
                     /ApEinfo_fwdcolor="#f58a5e"
     primer_bind     1914..1930
                     /label="M13 rev"
                     /ApEinfo_revcolor="#c7b0e3"
                     /ApEinfo_fwdcolor="#c7b0e3"
     prokaryote p... complement(1987..2018)
                     /label="L2U8H11"
                     /ApEinfo_revcolor="#75c6a9"
                     /ApEinfo_fwdcolor="#75c6a9"
     miscellaneous   complement(2019..2058)
                     /label="UNSX"
                     /ApEinfo_revcolor="#9eafd2"
                     /ApEinfo_fwdcolor="#9eafd2"
     miscellaneous   2078..2107
                     /label="Himar_LE"
                     /ApEinfo_revcolor="#faac61"
                     /ApEinfo_fwdcolor="#faac61"
     miscellaneous   complement(2078..2107)
                     /label="Himar_RE"
                     /ApEinfo_revcolor="#faac61"
                     /ApEinfo_fwdcolor="#faac61"
     prokaryote t... complement(2108..2193)
                     /label="TermC"
                     /ApEinfo_revcolor="#f8d3a9"
                     /ApEinfo_fwdcolor="#f8d3a9"
     misc_feature    complement(2198..2932)
                     /label="ermC"
                     /ApEinfo_revcolor="#faac61"
                     /ApEinfo_fwdcolor="#faac61"
                     /note="codon-optimized to allow Twist synthesis"
     misc_feature    complement(2930..2933)
                     /label="downstream region"
                     /ApEinfo_revcolor="#9eafd2"
                     /ApEinfo_fwdcolor="#9eafd2"
     RS421_promot... complement(2934..3098)
                     /label=13388
                     /ApEinfo_revcolor="#f58a5e"
                     /ApEinfo_fwdcolor="#f58a5e"
     misc_feature    3099..3128
                     /label="R primer binding"
                     /ApEinfo_revcolor="#d6b295"
                     /ApEinfo_fwdcolor="#d6b295"
     promoter ID ... complement(3129..3148)
                     /label=">skpp-1919-F_sk20mer-1268"
                     /ApEinfo_revcolor="#f58a5e"
                     /ApEinfo_fwdcolor="#f58a5e"
     misc_feature    complement(3149..3152)
                     /label="upstream region"
                     /ApEinfo_revcolor="#9eafd2"
                     /ApEinfo_fwdcolor="#9eafd2"
     misc_feature    complement(3149..3152)
                     /label="downstream region"
                     /ApEinfo_revcolor="#9eafd2"
                     /ApEinfo_fwdcolor="#9eafd2"
     promoter ID ... complement(3153..3172)
                     /label=">skpp-1936-F_sk20mer-4922"
                     /ApEinfo_revcolor="#f58a5e"
                     /ApEinfo_fwdcolor="#f58a5e"
     misc_feature    complement(3173..3202)
                     /label="F primer binding"
                     /ApEinfo_revcolor="#d6b295"
                     /ApEinfo_fwdcolor="#d6b295"
     miscellaneous   3203..3232
                     /label="Himar_RE"
                     /ApEinfo_revcolor="#faac61"
                     /ApEinfo_fwdcolor="#faac61"
     miscellaneous   complement(3203..3232)
                     /label="Himar_LE"
                     /ApEinfo_revcolor="#faac61"
                     /ApEinfo_fwdcolor="#faac61"
     RS421_promot... 3233..3397
                     /label=14073
                     /ApEinfo_revcolor="#f58a5e"
                     /ApEinfo_fwdcolor="#f58a5e"
     misc_feature    complement(3398..3401)
                     /label="upstream region"
                     /ApEinfo_revcolor="#9eafd2"
                     /ApEinfo_fwdcolor="#9eafd2"
     CDS             3398..4444
                     /label="Himar_Tnp"
                     /ApEinfo_revcolor="#f58a5e"
                     /ApEinfo_fwdcolor="#f58a5e"
     prokaryote t... 4449..4629
                     /label="TAmarelleT9"
                     /ApEinfo_revcolor="#f58a5e"
                     /ApEinfo_fwdcolor="#f58a5e"
     miscellaneous   4630..4875
                     /label="oriT"
                     /ApEinfo_revcolor="#84b0dc"
                     /ApEinfo_fwdcolor="#84b0dc"
     miscellaneous   complement(4895..4934)
                     /label="UNS1"
                     /ApEinfo_revcolor="#9eafd2"
                     /ApEinfo_fwdcolor="#9eafd2"
     prokaryote t... complement(4935..4964)
                     /label="L2U5H11"
                     /ApEinfo_revcolor="#f8d3a9"
                     /ApEinfo_fwdcolor="#f8d3a9"
     primer_bind     complement(5017..5033)
                     /label="M13 fwd"
                     /ApEinfo_revcolor="#d59687"
                     /ApEinfo_fwdcolor="#d59687"
ORIGIN
        1 AACGTCGTGA CTGGGAAAAC CCTGGCGCTT GTGGTGGATC ACAGTTATTG GAGACTTCCT
       61 TGGCCGTACG ATGGGTTTTG TTTCAGGTAT CTGGCACTTT TCGGGGAAAT GTGCGCGGAA
      121 CCCCTATTTG TTTATTTTTC TAAATACATT CAAATATGTA TCCGCTCATG AGACAATAAC
      181 CCTGATAAAT GCTTCAATAA TATTGAAAAA GGAAGAGTAT GAGTATTCAA CATTTCCGTG
      241 TCGCCCTTAT TCCCTTTTTT GCGGCATTTT GCCTTCCTGT TTTTGCTCAC CCAGAAACGC
      301 TGGTGAAAGT AAAAGATGCT GAAGATCAGT TGGGTGCACG AGTGGGTTAC ATCGAACTGG
      361 ATCTCAACAG CGGTAAGATC CTTGAGAGTT TTCGCCCCGA AGAACGTTTT CCAATGATGA
      421 GCACTTTTAA AGTTCTGCTA TGTGGCGCGG TATTATCCCG TATTGACGCC GGGCAAGAGC
      481 AACTCGGTCG CCGCATACAC TATTCTCAGA ATGACTTGGT TGAGTACTCA CCAGTCACAG
      541 AAAAGCATCT TACGGATGGC ATGACAGTAA GAGAATTATG CAGTGCTGCC ATAACCATGA
      601 GTGATAACAC TGCGGCCAAC TTACTTCTGA CAACGATCGG AGGACCGAAG GAGCTAACCG
      661 CTTTTTTGCA CAACATGGGG GATCATGTAA CTCGCCTTGA TCGTTGGGAA CCGGAGCTGA
      721 ATGAAGCCAT ACCAAACGAC GAGCGTGACA CCACGATGCC TGTAGCAATG GCAACAACGT
      781 TGCGCAAACT ATTAACTGGC GAACTACTTA CTCTAGCTTC CCGGCAACAA TTAATAGACT
      841 GGATGGAGGC GGATAAAGTT GCAGGACCAC TTCTGCGCTC GGCCCTTCCG GCTGGCTGGT
      901 TTATTGCTGA TAAATCTGGA GCCGGTGAGC GTGGCTCTCG CGGTATCATT GCAGCACTGG
      961 GGCCAGATGG TAAGCCCTCC CGTATCGTAG TTATCTACAC GACGGGGAGT CAGGCAACTA
     1021 TGGATGAACG AAATAGACAG ATCGCTGAGA TAGGTGCCTC ACTGATTAAG CATTGGTAAC
     1081 TGTCAGACCA AGTTTACTCA TATATACTTT AGATTGATTT AAAACTTCAT TTTTAATTTA
     1141 AAAGGATCTA GGTGAAGATC CTTGAATTGC CATTATCAAC AAGTTTGTAC AAAAAAGCAG
     1201 GCTCCGAATT GGTATCACGA GGACGATTTG AAGCCCCCTA CCCATTTACG CTGACTTGAC
     1261 GGGACGGCGG CTTTGTTGAA TAGAGCGTCA GACCCCGTAG AAAAGATCAA AGGATCTTCG
     1321 GCCGGCCGGC GCGCCGATCT GAAGATCAGC AGTTCAACCT GTTGATAGTA CGTACTAAGC
     1381 TCTCATGTTT CACGTACTAA GCTCTCATGT TTAACGTACT AAGCTCTCAT GTTTAACGAA
     1441 CTAAACCCTC ATGGCTAACG TACTAAGCTC TCATGGCTAA CGTACTAAGC TCTCATGTTT
     1501 CACGTACTAA GCTCTCATGT TTGAACAATA AAATTAATAT AAATCAGCAA CTTAAATAGC
     1561 CTCTAAGGTT TTAAGTTTTA TAAGAAAAAA AAGAATATAT AAGGCTTTTA AAGCCTTTAA
     1621 GGTTTAACGG TTGTGGACAA CAAGCCAGGG ATGTAACGCA CTGAGAAGCC CTTAGAGCCT
     1681 CTCAAAGCAA TTTTGAGTGA CACAGGAACA CTTAACGGCT GACATGGGGC GCGCCCAGCT
     1741 GTAACGCCAG CAACGCGGCC TTTTTACGGT TCCTGGCCTT TTGCTGGCCT TTTGCTCACA
     1801 TGTTCTTTCC AGCGACATAT GCCATACGCC GAACTGAACT CCACCTAATG TCTTGGAGAT
     1861 TGTCGGATAG CGCGGAATAG GATTGTGCCC TCTGAGCGGA TAACAATTTC ACACAGGAAA
     1921 CAGCTATGAC CATGACACAT GCATCCACCA TCGCAGACTT ATCATCACTG AGCCTCCACC
     1981 TAGCCTATAC AACAATAGCG TGCGTGGTTA GCACGCTAGG TGGAAGGGCT CGGAGTTGTG
     2041 GTAATCTATG TATCCTGGGG TGCTCTTCAT GCTAGCGTAA CAGGTTGGAT GATAAGTCCC
     2101 CGGTCTAGCC GACTGCGCAA AAGACATAAT CGATTCACAA AAAATAGGCA CACGAAAAAC
     2161 AAGTTAAGGG ATGCAGTTTA TGCATCCCTT AACAAGCTTA CTTATTAAAT AATTTATAGC
     2221 TATTGAAAAG AGATAAGAAT TGTTCAAAGC TAATATTGTT TAAATCGTCA ATTCCTGCAT
     2281 GTTTTAAGGA ATTGTTAAAT TGATTTTTTG TAAATATTTT CTTGTATTCT TTGTTAACCC
     2341 ATTTCATAAC GAAATAATTA TACTTTTGTT TATCTTTGTG TGATATTCTT GATTTTTTTC
     2401 TACTTAATCT GATAAGTGAG CTATTCACTT TAGGTTTAGG ATGAAAATAT TCTCTTGGAA
     2461 CCATACTTAA TATAGAAATA TCAACTTCTG CCATTAAAAG TAATGCCAAT GAGCGTTTTG
     2521 TATTTAATAA TCTTTTAGCA AACCCGTATT CCACGATTAA ATAAATCTCA TTAGCTATAC
     2581 TATCAAAAAC AATTTTGCGT ATTATATCCG TACTTATGTT ATAAGGTATA TTACCATATA
     2641 TTTTATAGGA TTGGTTTTTA GGAAATTTAA ACTGCAATAT ATCCTTGTTT AAAACTTGGA
     2701 AATTATCGTG ATCAACAAGT TTATTTTCTG TAGTTTTGCA TAATTTATGG TCTATTTCAA
     2761 TGGCAGTTAC GAAATTACAC CTCTTTACTA ATTCAAGGGT AAAATGGCCT TTTCCTGAGC
     2821 CGATTTCAAA GATATTATCA TGTTCATTTA ATCTTATGTT TGTCATAATC TTGTCGATAT
     2881 TATGCTTAGA AGTAATAAAG TTTTGACTGT GTTTTATATT TTTCTCGTTC ATTTTGGATT
     2941 AAGCAATAAT ATACTACAGT AGATGCATTG TCGAAACGCA CCTTTTAATA CCTCCTCGTA
     3001 GCATATGAGA ACTACAGGAT TACTAACTCG TATTAATATG TATATTATTA CTGCCGCATA
     3061 ACGATTACAA AATTACACAA AAAAATATAT CTAACAAACC AGCTTCACAC GGCGTGTGGC
     3121 TGCGGAACAA TAACGAACGC CTATGCCATA CGTATCAGTG TCGGGCACAG TCACCCTACT
     3181 CGACGCGTCC TACGCGTGAC CCTAGACCGG GGACTTATCA TCCAACCTGT TAAAGTTAAG
     3241 TGTACTGATT ATAGTGAAAC TTAGTGAGTT GCTTTTTATG AGACTTAGTG AGTTGCTAAT
     3301 TTGAAGTTAA GTATGCTACC TATATGAAAC TAAGTGAGGC TCACAAAATA TCAAAGTTGT
     3361 AAATGCTAAA AACAGGAAAG TTGAGGGATT GGTATAAATG GAAAAAAAGG AATTTCGTGT
     3421 TTTGATAAAA TACTGTTTTC TGAAGGGAAA AAATACAGTG GAAGCAAAAA CTTGGCTTGA
     3481 TAATGAGTTT CCGGACTCTG CCCCAGGGAA ATCAACAATA ATTGATTGGT ATGCAAAATT
     3541 CAAGCGTGGT GAAATGAGCA CGGAGGACGG TGAACGCAGT GGACGCCCGA AAGAGGTGGT
     3601 TACCGACGAA AACATCAAAA AAATCCACAA AATGATTTTG AATGACCGTA AAATGAAGTT
     3661 GATCGAGATA GCAGAGGCCT TAAAGATATC AAAGGAACGT GTTGGTCATA TCATTCATCA
     3721 ATATTTGGAT ATGCGGAAGC TCTGTGCGAA ATGGGTGCCG CGCGAGCTCA CATTTGACCA
     3781 AAAACAACGA CGTGTTGATG ATTCTAAGCG GTGTTTGCAG CTGTTAACTC GTAATACACC
     3841 CGAGTTTTTC CGTCGATATG TGACAATGGA TGAAACATGG CTCCATCACT ACACTCCTGA
     3901 GTCCAATCGA CAGTCGGCTG AGTGGACAGC GACCGGTGAA CCGTCTCCGA AGCGTGGAAA
     3961 GACTCAAAAG TCCGCTGGCA AAGTAATGGC CTCTGTTTTT TGGGATGCGC ATGGAATAAT
     4021 TTTTATCGAT TATCTTGAGA AGGGAAAAAC CATCAACAGT GACTATTATA TGGCGTTATT
     4081 GGAGCGTTTG AAGGTCGAAA TCGCGGCAAA ACGGCCCCAC ATGAAGAAGA AAAAAGTGTT
     4141 GTTCCACCAA GACAACGCAC CGTGCCACAA GTCATTGAGA ACGATGGCAA AAATTCATGA
     4201 ATTGGGCTTC GAATTGCTTC CCCACCCGCC GTATTCTCCA GATCTGGCCC CCAGCGACTT
     4261 TTTCTTGTTC TCAGACCTCA AAAGGATGCT CGCAGGGAAA AAATTTGGCT GCAATGAAGA
     4321 GGTGATCGCC GAAACTGAGG CCTATTTTGA GGCAAAACCG AAGGAGTACT ACCAAAATGG
     4381 TATCAAAAAA TTGGAAGGTC GTTATAATCG TTGTATCGCT CTTGAAGGGA ACTATGTTGA
     4441 ATAAGCTTGG AATCTCCTTC TCGCCTCTTT CGCTGAACAC GAAAGCGAAT CCGTTCAGCA
     4501 CACACTTTAC GATATGGCGC AAAAAGTCCT CGGCTGCGTG CCGGAAGTGA AAGACATCCA
     4561 CCTCACCATG CCCAACAAGC ATTGCCTGCT CGTGGACCTG TCCCGCTTCG GTCAGGACAA
     4621 TCCCAACGAC TTTTCCGCTG CATAACCCTG CTTCGGGGTC ATTATAGCGA TTTTTTCGGT
     4681 ATATCCATCC TTTTTCGCAC GATATACAGG ATTTTGCCAA AGGGTTCGTG TAGACTTTCC
     4741 TTGGTGTATC CAACGGCGTC AGCCGGGCAG GATAGGTGAA GTAGGCCCAC CCGCGAGCGG
     4801 GTGTTCCTTC TTCACTGTCC CTTATTCGCA CCTGGCGGTG CTCAACGGGA ATCCTGCTCT
     4861 GCGAGGCTGG CCGTACTCCT CATTGAAGAG CTCGGAGACG AGACGAGACA GCCTGAGAAT
     4921 GGATGCGAGT AATGATACAA CAATAGCGTG CTGTTCGCAC GCTAAGGTCA GGCGGAATGG
     4981 CACTTCCTTA TTCCAGATGC GTGCGGATTA TGCATGACTG GCCGTCGTTT TAC
//
