# Supplementary material for: A scalable transposon mutagenesis system for non-model bacteria
Source: bioRxiv preprint, doi:10.64898/2025.12.22.696024, version 1 (2025-12-23)
Supplement: Plasmid sequences [file 696024_file12.zip › Plasmid sequences/Transposon variant libraries/Himar1-only libraries/pGLU_30/pGLU_9-pGLU_71-pGLU_90.gb]

LOCUS       pGLU_9-pGLU_71-pGLU_90  5033 bp ds-DNA     circular     19-NOV-2024
DEFINITION  .
KEYWORDS    "Name:pGLU_9-pGLU_71-pGLU_90" "Tnp
            Promoter:Proteobacteria_58_13166" "Abr
            Promoter:Firmicutes_38_13168" "Selectable Marker:Erythromycin"
            "Transposase:Himar"
FEATURES             Location/Qualifiers
     promoter        114..218
                     /label="Pamp"
                     /ApEinfo_revcolor="#faac61"
                     /ApEinfo_fwdcolor="#faac61"
     CDS             219..1079
                     /label="AmpR"
                     /ApEinfo_revcolor="#f58a5e"
                     /ApEinfo_fwdcolor="#f58a5e"
     ORI             complement(1336..1724)
                     /label="R6K ORI"
                     /ApEinfo_revcolor="#f58a5e"
                     /ApEinfo_fwdcolor="#f58a5e"
     primer_bind     1914..1930
                     /label="M13 rev"
                     /ApEinfo_revcolor="#c7b0e3"
                     /ApEinfo_fwdcolor="#c7b0e3"
     prokaryote p... complement(1987..2018)
                     /label="L2U8H11"
                     /ApEinfo_revcolor="#75c6a9"
                     /ApEinfo_fwdcolor="#75c6a9"
     miscellaneous   complement(2019..2058)
                     /label="UNSX"
                     /ApEinfo_revcolor="#9eafd2"
                     /ApEinfo_fwdcolor="#9eafd2"
     miscellaneous   2078..2107
                     /label="Himar_LE"
                     /ApEinfo_revcolor="#faac61"
                     /ApEinfo_fwdcolor="#faac61"
     miscellaneous   complement(2078..2107)
                     /label="Himar_RE"
                     /ApEinfo_revcolor="#faac61"
                     /ApEinfo_fwdcolor="#faac61"
     prokaryote t... complement(2108..2193)
                     /label="TermC"
                     /ApEinfo_revcolor="#f8d3a9"
                     /ApEinfo_fwdcolor="#f8d3a9"
     misc_feature    complement(2198..2932)
                     /label="ermC"
                     /ApEinfo_revcolor="#faac61"
                     /ApEinfo_fwdcolor="#faac61"
                     /note="codon-optimized to allow Twist synthesis"
     misc_feature    complement(2930..2933)
                     /label="downstream region"
                     /ApEinfo_revcolor="#9eafd2"
                     /ApEinfo_fwdcolor="#9eafd2"
     RS421_promot... complement(2934..3098)
                     /label=13168
                     /ApEinfo_revcolor="#f58a5e"
                     /ApEinfo_fwdcolor="#f58a5e"
     misc_feature    3099..3128
                     /label="R primer binding"
                     /ApEinfo_revcolor="#d6b295"
                     /ApEinfo_fwdcolor="#d6b295"
     promoter ID ... complement(3129..3148)
                     /label=">skpp-1916-F_sk20mer-1027"
                     /ApEinfo_revcolor="#f58a5e"
                     /ApEinfo_fwdcolor="#f58a5e"
     misc_feature    complement(3149..3152)
                     /label="downstream region"
                     /ApEinfo_revcolor="#9eafd2"
                     /ApEinfo_fwdcolor="#9eafd2"
     misc_feature    complement(3149..3152)
                     /label="upstream region"
                     /ApEinfo_revcolor="#9eafd2"
                     /ApEinfo_fwdcolor="#9eafd2"
     promoter ID ... complement(3153..3172)
                     /label=">skpp-1935-F_sk20mer-860"
                     /ApEinfo_revcolor="#f58a5e"
                     /ApEinfo_fwdcolor="#f58a5e"
     misc_feature    complement(3173..3202)
                     /label="F primer binding"
                     /ApEinfo_revcolor="#d6b295"
                     /ApEinfo_fwdcolor="#d6b295"
     miscellaneous   3203..3232
                     /label="Himar_RE"
                     /ApEinfo_revcolor="#faac61"
                     /ApEinfo_fwdcolor="#faac61"
     miscellaneous   complement(3203..3232)
                     /label="Himar_LE"
                     /ApEinfo_revcolor="#faac61"
                     /ApEinfo_fwdcolor="#faac61"
     RS421_promot... 3233..3397
                     /label=13166
                     /ApEinfo_revcolor="#f58a5e"
                     /ApEinfo_fwdcolor="#f58a5e"
     misc_feature    complement(3398..3401)
                     /label="upstream region"
                     /ApEinfo_revcolor="#9eafd2"
                     /ApEinfo_fwdcolor="#9eafd2"
     CDS             3398..4444
                     /label="Himar_Tnp"
                     /ApEinfo_revcolor="#f58a5e"
                     /ApEinfo_fwdcolor="#f58a5e"
     prokaryote t... 4449..4629
                     /label="TAmarelleT9"
                     /ApEinfo_revcolor="#f58a5e"
                     /ApEinfo_fwdcolor="#f58a5e"
     miscellaneous   4630..4875
                     /label="oriT"
                     /ApEinfo_revcolor="#84b0dc"
                     /ApEinfo_fwdcolor="#84b0dc"
     miscellaneous   complement(4895..4934)
                     /label="UNS1"
                     /ApEinfo_revcolor="#9eafd2"
                     /ApEinfo_fwdcolor="#9eafd2"
     prokaryote t... complement(4935..4964)
                     /label="L2U5H11"
                     /ApEinfo_revcolor="#f8d3a9"
                     /ApEinfo_fwdcolor="#f8d3a9"
     primer_bind     complement(5017..5033)
                     /label="M13 fwd"
                     /ApEinfo_revcolor="#d59687"
                     /ApEinfo_fwdcolor="#d59687"
ORIGIN
        1 AACGTCGTGA CTGGGAAAAC CCTGGCGCTT GTGGTGGATC ACAGTTATTG GAGACTTCCT
       61 TGGCCGTACG ATGGGTTTTG TTTCAGGTAT CTGGCACTTT TCGGGGAAAT GTGCGCGGAA
      121 CCCCTATTTG TTTATTTTTC TAAATACATT CAAATATGTA TCCGCTCATG AGACAATAAC
      181 CCTGATAAAT GCTTCAATAA TATTGAAAAA GGAAGAGTAT GAGTATTCAA CATTTCCGTG
      241 TCGCCCTTAT TCCCTTTTTT GCGGCATTTT GCCTTCCTGT TTTTGCTCAC CCAGAAACGC
      301 TGGTGAAAGT AAAAGATGCT GAAGATCAGT TGGGTGCACG AGTGGGTTAC ATCGAACTGG
      361 ATCTCAACAG CGGTAAGATC CTTGAGAGTT TTCGCCCCGA AGAACGTTTT CCAATGATGA
      421 GCACTTTTAA AGTTCTGCTA TGTGGCGCGG TATTATCCCG TATTGACGCC GGGCAAGAGC
      481 AACTCGGTCG CCGCATACAC TATTCTCAGA ATGACTTGGT TGAGTACTCA CCAGTCACAG
      541 AAAAGCATCT TACGGATGGC ATGACAGTAA GAGAATTATG CAGTGCTGCC ATAACCATGA
      601 GTGATAACAC TGCGGCCAAC TTACTTCTGA CAACGATCGG AGGACCGAAG GAGCTAACCG
      661 CTTTTTTGCA CAACATGGGG GATCATGTAA CTCGCCTTGA TCGTTGGGAA CCGGAGCTGA
      721 ATGAAGCCAT ACCAAACGAC GAGCGTGACA CCACGATGCC TGTAGCAATG GCAACAACGT
      781 TGCGCAAACT ATTAACTGGC GAACTACTTA CTCTAGCTTC CCGGCAACAA TTAATAGACT
      841 GGATGGAGGC GGATAAAGTT GCAGGACCAC TTCTGCGCTC GGCCCTTCCG GCTGGCTGGT
      901 TTATTGCTGA TAAATCTGGA GCCGGTGAGC GTGGCTCTCG CGGTATCATT GCAGCACTGG
      961 GGCCAGATGG TAAGCCCTCC CGTATCGTAG TTATCTACAC GACGGGGAGT CAGGCAACTA
     1021 TGGATGAACG AAATAGACAG ATCGCTGAGA TAGGTGCCTC ACTGATTAAG CATTGGTAAC
     1081 TGTCAGACCA AGTTTACTCA TATATACTTT AGATTGATTT AAAACTTCAT TTTTAATTTA
     1141 AAAGGATCTA GGTGAAGATC CTTGAATTGC CATTATCAAC AAGTTTGTAC AAAAAAGCAG
     1201 GCTCCGAATT GGTATCACGA GGACGATTTG AAGCCCCCTA CCCATTTACG CTGACTTGAC
     1261 GGGACGGCGG CTTTGTTGAA TAGAGCGTCA GACCCCGTAG AAAAGATCAA AGGATCTTCG
     1321 GCCGGCCGGC GCGCCGATCT GAAGATCAGC AGTTCAACCT GTTGATAGTA CGTACTAAGC
     1381 TCTCATGTTT CACGTACTAA GCTCTCATGT TTAACGTACT AAGCTCTCAT GTTTAACGAA
     1441 CTAAACCCTC ATGGCTAACG TACTAAGCTC TCATGGCTAA CGTACTAAGC TCTCATGTTT
     1501 CACGTACTAA GCTCTCATGT TTGAACAATA AAATTAATAT AAATCAGCAA CTTAAATAGC
     1561 CTCTAAGGTT TTAAGTTTTA TAAGAAAAAA AAGAATATAT AAGGCTTTTA AAGCCTTTAA
     1621 GGTTTAACGG TTGTGGACAA CAAGCCAGGG ATGTAACGCA CTGAGAAGCC CTTAGAGCCT
     1681 CTCAAAGCAA TTTTGAGTGA CACAGGAACA CTTAACGGCT GACATGGGGC GCGCCCAGCT
     1741 GTAACGCCAG CAACGCGGCC TTTTTACGGT TCCTGGCCTT TTGCTGGCCT TTTGCTCACA
     1801 TGTTCTTTCC AGCGACATAT GCCATACGCC GAACTGAACT CCACCTAATG TCTTGGAGAT
     1861 TGTCGGATAG CGCGGAATAG GATTGTGCCC TCTGAGCGGA TAACAATTTC ACACAGGAAA
     1921 CAGCTATGAC CATGACACAT GCATCCACCA TCGCAGACTT ATCATCACTG AGCCTCCACC
     1981 TAGCCTATAC AACAATAGCG TGCGTGGTTA GCACGCTAGG TGGAAGGGCT CGGAGTTGTG
     2041 GTAATCTATG TATCCTGGGG TGCTCTTCAT GCTAGCGTAA CAGGTTGGAT GATAAGTCCC
     2101 CGGTCTAGCC GACTGCGCAA AAGACATAAT CGATTCACAA AAAATAGGCA CACGAAAAAC
     2161 AAGTTAAGGG ATGCAGTTTA TGCATCCCTT AACAAGCTTA CTTATTAAAT AATTTATAGC
     2221 TATTGAAAAG AGATAAGAAT TGTTCAAAGC TAATATTGTT TAAATCGTCA ATTCCTGCAT
     2281 GTTTTAAGGA ATTGTTAAAT TGATTTTTTG TAAATATTTT CTTGTATTCT TTGTTAACCC
     2341 ATTTCATAAC GAAATAATTA TACTTTTGTT TATCTTTGTG TGATATTCTT GATTTTTTTC
     2401 TACTTAATCT GATAAGTGAG CTATTCACTT TAGGTTTAGG ATGAAAATAT TCTCTTGGAA
     2461 CCATACTTAA TATAGAAATA TCAACTTCTG CCATTAAAAG TAATGCCAAT GAGCGTTTTG
     2521 TATTTAATAA TCTTTTAGCA AACCCGTATT CCACGATTAA ATAAATCTCA TTAGCTATAC
     2581 TATCAAAAAC AATTTTGCGT ATTATATCCG TACTTATGTT ATAAGGTATA TTACCATATA
     2641 TTTTATAGGA TTGGTTTTTA GGAAATTTAA ACTGCAATAT ATCCTTGTTT AAAACTTGGA
     2701 AATTATCGTG ATCAACAAGT TTATTTTCTG TAGTTTTGCA TAATTTATGG TCTATTTCAA
     2761 TGGCAGTTAC GAAATTACAC CTCTTTACTA ATTCAAGGGT AAAATGGCCT TTTCCTGAGC
     2821 CGATTTCAAA GATATTATCA TGTTCATTTA ATCTTATGTT TGTCATAATC TTGTCGATAT
     2881 TATGCTTAGA AGTAATAAAG TTTTGACTGT GTTTTATATT TTTCTCGTTC ATTCCTCTAT
     2941 CAAACAAATT ATACTCCTCG AAAATCTCTC TTCAAACCAC GTCAGCTTCC ATCTGCAACC
     3001 TCAAAACACT GTTTTGAGCA ACCTGCGGCT AGCTTCCTTG TTTGTGCTCT TTGATTTTCA
     3061 TTGAGTATTA CTTCCTATTA TCATTATAAC GCTTTTTCCC AGCTTCACAC GGCGTGTGGC
     3121 TGCGGAACGA GGAGCCCAGG TTCTATCATA CGCGGCGAAC GGGACTTTTA TTACCCTACT
     3181 CGACGCGTCC TACGCGTGAC CCTAGACCGG GGACTTATCA TCCAACCTGT TATTCGCCTC
     3241 AAGATGTGCA TGGAGCCGTA GCATGGGAGC TCAAAAGTCG TCGGACAAGT AAGCCGCAAC
     3301 AACGCTTTTC CTTGTTGTTG CGGCGTCTGT CGAGCCGACC CCCCGTGCCG CAGGCAGACC
     3361 GCCGCCGAAT GTTCCTCATT TGAGCGGATG TCTTTCCATG GAAAAAAAGG AATTTCGTGT
     3421 TTTGATAAAA TACTGTTTTC TGAAGGGAAA AAATACAGTG GAAGCAAAAA CTTGGCTTGA
     3481 TAATGAGTTT CCGGACTCTG CCCCAGGGAA ATCAACAATA ATTGATTGGT ATGCAAAATT
     3541 CAAGCGTGGT GAAATGAGCA CGGAGGACGG TGAACGCAGT GGACGCCCGA AAGAGGTGGT
     3601 TACCGACGAA AACATCAAAA AAATCCACAA AATGATTTTG AATGACCGTA AAATGAAGTT
     3661 GATCGAGATA GCAGAGGCCT TAAAGATATC AAAGGAACGT GTTGGTCATA TCATTCATCA
     3721 ATATTTGGAT ATGCGGAAGC TCTGTGCGAA ATGGGTGCCG CGCGAGCTCA CATTTGACCA
     3781 AAAACAACGA CGTGTTGATG ATTCTAAGCG GTGTTTGCAG CTGTTAACTC GTAATACACC
     3841 CGAGTTTTTC CGTCGATATG TGACAATGGA TGAAACATGG CTCCATCACT ACACTCCTGA
     3901 GTCCAATCGA CAGTCGGCTG AGTGGACAGC GACCGGTGAA CCGTCTCCGA AGCGTGGAAA
     3961 GACTCAAAAG TCCGCTGGCA AAGTAATGGC CTCTGTTTTT TGGGATGCGC ATGGAATAAT
     4021 TTTTATCGAT TATCTTGAGA AGGGAAAAAC CATCAACAGT GACTATTATA TGGCGTTATT
     4081 GGAGCGTTTG AAGGTCGAAA TCGCGGCAAA ACGGCCCCAC ATGAAGAAGA AAAAAGTGTT
     4141 GTTCCACCAA GACAACGCAC CGTGCCACAA GTCATTGAGA ACGATGGCAA AAATTCATGA
     4201 ATTGGGCTTC GAATTGCTTC CCCACCCGCC GTATTCTCCA GATCTGGCCC CCAGCGACTT
     4261 TTTCTTGTTC TCAGACCTCA AAAGGATGCT CGCAGGGAAA AAATTTGGCT GCAATGAAGA
     4321 GGTGATCGCC GAAACTGAGG CCTATTTTGA GGCAAAACCG AAGGAGTACT ACCAAAATGG
     4381 TATCAAAAAA TTGGAAGGTC GTTATAATCG TTGTATCGCT CTTGAAGGGA ACTATGTTGA
     4441 ATAAGCTTGG AATCTCCTTC TCGCCTCTTT CGCTGAACAC GAAAGCGAAT CCGTTCAGCA
     4501 CACACTTTAC GATATGGCGC AAAAAGTCCT CGGCTGCGTG CCGGAAGTGA AAGACATCCA
     4561 CCTCACCATG CCCAACAAGC ATTGCCTGCT CGTGGACCTG TCCCGCTTCG GTCAGGACAA
     4621 TCCCAACGAC TTTTCCGCTG CATAACCCTG CTTCGGGGTC ATTATAGCGA TTTTTTCGGT
     4681 ATATCCATCC TTTTTCGCAC GATATACAGG ATTTTGCCAA AGGGTTCGTG TAGACTTTCC
     4741 TTGGTGTATC CAACGGCGTC AGCCGGGCAG GATAGGTGAA GTAGGCCCAC CCGCGAGCGG
     4801 GTGTTCCTTC TTCACTGTCC CTTATTCGCA CCTGGCGGTG CTCAACGGGA ATCCTGCTCT
     4861 GCGAGGCTGG CCGTACTCCT CATTGAAGAG CTCGGAGACG AGACGAGACA GCCTGAGAAT
     4921 GGATGCGAGT AATGATACAA CAATAGCGTG CTGTTCGCAC GCTAAGGTCA GGCGGAATGG
     4981 CACTTCCTTA TTCCAGATGC GTGCGGATTA TGCATGACTG GCCGTCGTTT TAC
//
