# Supplementary material for: A scalable transposon mutagenesis system for non-model bacteria
Source: bioRxiv preprint, doi:10.64898/2025.12.22.696024, version 1 (2025-12-23)
Supplement: Plasmid sequences [file 696024_file12.zip › Plasmid sequences/Transposon variant libraries/Himar1-only libraries/pGLU_30/pGLU_9-pGLU_70-pGLU_99.gb]

LOCUS       pGLU_9-pGLU_70-pGLU_99  5033 bp ds-DNA     circular     19-NOV-2024
DEFINITION  .
KEYWORDS    "Name:pGLU_9-pGLU_70-pGLU_99" "Tnp Promoter:Firmicutes_52_13401"
            "Abr Promoter:Proteobacteria_62_13467" "Selectable
            Marker:Erythromycin" "Transposase:Himar"
FEATURES             Location/Qualifiers
     promoter        114..218
                     /label="Pamp"
                     /ApEinfo_revcolor="#faac61"
                     /ApEinfo_fwdcolor="#faac61"
     CDS             219..1079
                     /label="AmpR"
                     /ApEinfo_revcolor="#f58a5e"
                     /ApEinfo_fwdcolor="#f58a5e"
     ORI             complement(1336..1724)
                     /label="R6K ORI"
                     /ApEinfo_revcolor="#f58a5e"
                     /ApEinfo_fwdcolor="#f58a5e"
     primer_bind     1914..1930
                     /label="M13 rev"
                     /ApEinfo_revcolor="#c7b0e3"
                     /ApEinfo_fwdcolor="#c7b0e3"
     prokaryote p... complement(1987..2018)
                     /label="L2U8H11"
                     /ApEinfo_revcolor="#75c6a9"
                     /ApEinfo_fwdcolor="#75c6a9"
     miscellaneous   complement(2019..2058)
                     /label="UNSX"
                     /ApEinfo_revcolor="#9eafd2"
                     /ApEinfo_fwdcolor="#9eafd2"
     miscellaneous   2078..2107
                     /label="Himar_LE"
                     /ApEinfo_revcolor="#faac61"
                     /ApEinfo_fwdcolor="#faac61"
     miscellaneous   complement(2078..2107)
                     /label="Himar_RE"
                     /ApEinfo_revcolor="#faac61"
                     /ApEinfo_fwdcolor="#faac61"
     prokaryote t... complement(2108..2193)
                     /label="TermC"
                     /ApEinfo_revcolor="#f8d3a9"
                     /ApEinfo_fwdcolor="#f8d3a9"
     misc_feature    complement(2198..2932)
                     /label="ermC"
                     /ApEinfo_revcolor="#faac61"
                     /ApEinfo_fwdcolor="#faac61"
                     /note="codon-optimized to allow Twist synthesis"
     misc_feature    complement(2930..2933)
                     /label="downstream region"
                     /ApEinfo_revcolor="#9eafd2"
                     /ApEinfo_fwdcolor="#9eafd2"
     RS421_promot... complement(2934..3098)
                     /label=13467
                     /ApEinfo_revcolor="#f58a5e"
                     /ApEinfo_fwdcolor="#f58a5e"
     misc_feature    3099..3128
                     /label="R primer binding"
                     /ApEinfo_revcolor="#d6b295"
                     /ApEinfo_fwdcolor="#d6b295"
     promoter ID ... complement(3129..3148)
                     /label=">skpp-1915-F_sk20mer-6621"
                     /ApEinfo_revcolor="#f58a5e"
                     /ApEinfo_fwdcolor="#f58a5e"
     misc_feature    complement(3149..3152)
                     /label="upstream region"
                     /ApEinfo_revcolor="#9eafd2"
                     /ApEinfo_fwdcolor="#9eafd2"
     misc_feature    complement(3149..3152)
                     /label="downstream region"
                     /ApEinfo_revcolor="#9eafd2"
                     /ApEinfo_fwdcolor="#9eafd2"
     promoter ID ... complement(3153..3172)
                     /label=">skpp-1944-F_sk20mer-3630"
                     /ApEinfo_revcolor="#f58a5e"
                     /ApEinfo_fwdcolor="#f58a5e"
     misc_feature    complement(3173..3202)
                     /label="F primer binding"
                     /ApEinfo_revcolor="#d6b295"
                     /ApEinfo_fwdcolor="#d6b295"
     miscellaneous   3203..3232
                     /label="Himar_RE"
                     /ApEinfo_revcolor="#faac61"
                     /ApEinfo_fwdcolor="#faac61"
     miscellaneous   complement(3203..3232)
                     /label="Himar_LE"
                     /ApEinfo_revcolor="#faac61"
                     /ApEinfo_fwdcolor="#faac61"
     RS421_promot... 3233..3397
                     /label=13401
                     /ApEinfo_revcolor="#f58a5e"
                     /ApEinfo_fwdcolor="#f58a5e"
     misc_feature    complement(3398..3401)
                     /label="upstream region"
                     /ApEinfo_revcolor="#9eafd2"
                     /ApEinfo_fwdcolor="#9eafd2"
     CDS             3398..4444
                     /label="Himar_Tnp"
                     /ApEinfo_revcolor="#f58a5e"
                     /ApEinfo_fwdcolor="#f58a5e"
     prokaryote t... 4449..4629
                     /label="TAmarelleT9"
                     /ApEinfo_revcolor="#f58a5e"
                     /ApEinfo_fwdcolor="#f58a5e"
     miscellaneous   4630..4875
                     /label="oriT"
                     /ApEinfo_revcolor="#84b0dc"
                     /ApEinfo_fwdcolor="#84b0dc"
     miscellaneous   complement(4895..4934)
                     /label="UNS1"
                     /ApEinfo_revcolor="#9eafd2"
                     /ApEinfo_fwdcolor="#9eafd2"
     prokaryote t... complement(4935..4964)
                     /label="L2U5H11"
                     /ApEinfo_revcolor="#f8d3a9"
                     /ApEinfo_fwdcolor="#f8d3a9"
     primer_bind     complement(5017..5033)
                     /label="M13 fwd"
                     /ApEinfo_revcolor="#d59687"
                     /ApEinfo_fwdcolor="#d59687"
ORIGIN
        1 AACGTCGTGA CTGGGAAAAC CCTGGCGCTT GTGGTGGATC ACAGTTATTG GAGACTTCCT
       61 TGGCCGTACG ATGGGTTTTG TTTCAGGTAT CTGGCACTTT TCGGGGAAAT GTGCGCGGAA
      121 CCCCTATTTG TTTATTTTTC TAAATACATT CAAATATGTA TCCGCTCATG AGACAATAAC
      181 CCTGATAAAT GCTTCAATAA TATTGAAAAA GGAAGAGTAT GAGTATTCAA CATTTCCGTG
      241 TCGCCCTTAT TCCCTTTTTT GCGGCATTTT GCCTTCCTGT TTTTGCTCAC CCAGAAACGC
      301 TGGTGAAAGT AAAAGATGCT GAAGATCAGT TGGGTGCACG AGTGGGTTAC ATCGAACTGG
      361 ATCTCAACAG CGGTAAGATC CTTGAGAGTT TTCGCCCCGA AGAACGTTTT CCAATGATGA
      421 GCACTTTTAA AGTTCTGCTA TGTGGCGCGG TATTATCCCG TATTGACGCC GGGCAAGAGC
      481 AACTCGGTCG CCGCATACAC TATTCTCAGA ATGACTTGGT TGAGTACTCA CCAGTCACAG
      541 AAAAGCATCT TACGGATGGC ATGACAGTAA GAGAATTATG CAGTGCTGCC ATAACCATGA
      601 GTGATAACAC TGCGGCCAAC TTACTTCTGA CAACGATCGG AGGACCGAAG GAGCTAACCG
      661 CTTTTTTGCA CAACATGGGG GATCATGTAA CTCGCCTTGA TCGTTGGGAA CCGGAGCTGA
      721 ATGAAGCCAT ACCAAACGAC GAGCGTGACA CCACGATGCC TGTAGCAATG GCAACAACGT
      781 TGCGCAAACT ATTAACTGGC GAACTACTTA CTCTAGCTTC CCGGCAACAA TTAATAGACT
      841 GGATGGAGGC GGATAAAGTT GCAGGACCAC TTCTGCGCTC GGCCCTTCCG GCTGGCTGGT
      901 TTATTGCTGA TAAATCTGGA GCCGGTGAGC GTGGCTCTCG CGGTATCATT GCAGCACTGG
      961 GGCCAGATGG TAAGCCCTCC CGTATCGTAG TTATCTACAC GACGGGGAGT CAGGCAACTA
     1021 TGGATGAACG AAATAGACAG ATCGCTGAGA TAGGTGCCTC ACTGATTAAG CATTGGTAAC
     1081 TGTCAGACCA AGTTTACTCA TATATACTTT AGATTGATTT AAAACTTCAT TTTTAATTTA
     1141 AAAGGATCTA GGTGAAGATC CTTGAATTGC CATTATCAAC AAGTTTGTAC AAAAAAGCAG
     1201 GCTCCGAATT GGTATCACGA GGACGATTTG AAGCCCCCTA CCCATTTACG CTGACTTGAC
     1261 GGGACGGCGG CTTTGTTGAA TAGAGCGTCA GACCCCGTAG AAAAGATCAA AGGATCTTCG
     1321 GCCGGCCGGC GCGCCGATCT GAAGATCAGC AGTTCAACCT GTTGATAGTA CGTACTAAGC
     1381 TCTCATGTTT CACGTACTAA GCTCTCATGT TTAACGTACT AAGCTCTCAT GTTTAACGAA
     1441 CTAAACCCTC ATGGCTAACG TACTAAGCTC TCATGGCTAA CGTACTAAGC TCTCATGTTT
     1501 CACGTACTAA GCTCTCATGT TTGAACAATA AAATTAATAT AAATCAGCAA CTTAAATAGC
     1561 CTCTAAGGTT TTAAGTTTTA TAAGAAAAAA AAGAATATAT AAGGCTTTTA AAGCCTTTAA
     1621 GGTTTAACGG TTGTGGACAA CAAGCCAGGG ATGTAACGCA CTGAGAAGCC CTTAGAGCCT
     1681 CTCAAAGCAA TTTTGAGTGA CACAGGAACA CTTAACGGCT GACATGGGGC GCGCCCAGCT
     1741 GTAACGCCAG CAACGCGGCC TTTTTACGGT TCCTGGCCTT TTGCTGGCCT TTTGCTCACA
     1801 TGTTCTTTCC AGCGACATAT GCCATACGCC GAACTGAACT CCACCTAATG TCTTGGAGAT
     1861 TGTCGGATAG CGCGGAATAG GATTGTGCCC TCTGAGCGGA TAACAATTTC ACACAGGAAA
     1921 CAGCTATGAC CATGACACAT GCATCCACCA TCGCAGACTT ATCATCACTG AGCCTCCACC
     1981 TAGCCTATAC AACAATAGCG TGCGTGGTTA GCACGCTAGG TGGAAGGGCT CGGAGTTGTG
     2041 GTAATCTATG TATCCTGGGG TGCTCTTCAT GCTAGCGTAA CAGGTTGGAT GATAAGTCCC
     2101 CGGTCTAGCC GACTGCGCAA AAGACATAAT CGATTCACAA AAAATAGGCA CACGAAAAAC
     2161 AAGTTAAGGG ATGCAGTTTA TGCATCCCTT AACAAGCTTA CTTATTAAAT AATTTATAGC
     2221 TATTGAAAAG AGATAAGAAT TGTTCAAAGC TAATATTGTT TAAATCGTCA ATTCCTGCAT
     2281 GTTTTAAGGA ATTGTTAAAT TGATTTTTTG TAAATATTTT CTTGTATTCT TTGTTAACCC
     2341 ATTTCATAAC GAAATAATTA TACTTTTGTT TATCTTTGTG TGATATTCTT GATTTTTTTC
     2401 TACTTAATCT GATAAGTGAG CTATTCACTT TAGGTTTAGG ATGAAAATAT TCTCTTGGAA
     2461 CCATACTTAA TATAGAAATA TCAACTTCTG CCATTAAAAG TAATGCCAAT GAGCGTTTTG
     2521 TATTTAATAA TCTTTTAGCA AACCCGTATT CCACGATTAA ATAAATCTCA TTAGCTATAC
     2581 TATCAAAAAC AATTTTGCGT ATTATATCCG TACTTATGTT ATAAGGTATA TTACCATATA
     2641 TTTTATAGGA TTGGTTTTTA GGAAATTTAA ACTGCAATAT ATCCTTGTTT AAAACTTGGA
     2701 AATTATCGTG ATCAACAAGT TTATTTTCTG TAGTTTTGCA TAATTTATGG TCTATTTCAA
     2761 TGGCAGTTAC GAAATTACAC CTCTTTACTA ATTCAAGGGT AAAATGGCCT TTTCCTGAGC
     2821 CGATTTCAAA GATATTATCA TGTTCATTTA ATCTTATGTT TGTCATAATC TTGTCGATAT
     2881 TATGCTTAGA AGTAATAAAG TTTTGACTGT GTTTTATATT TTTCTCGTTC ATTGGCATAT
     2941 TCGCAAAACC TGCGTCACCG CCACGATAGC GCAGCCCGCG CGCGTTGCAA TGCCCATTTG
     3001 CACGCATGCG GCAGCGGCAT GCGGCACCGT TCGCAGCAGC TCACGGGCGC AAAACAAAAA
     3061 GCCCGTTCAG GCATGCCTGA ACGGGCTTCG ATTTGGCGCC AGCTTCACAC GGCGTGTGGC
     3121 TGCGGAACGT TTTCGTCTAC TCACGCCGTA CGGCCATCCG TTATACGTCG TGACCCTACT
     3181 CGACGCGTCC TACGCGTGAC CCTAGACCGG GGACTTATCA TCCAACCTGT TATTTTATGC
     3241 CGCTTTCCGC CAAAGGAAGC CAACCAAACG CGAGAGGCAG TTTTCCGCGG GCAACCTGTC
     3301 CGCAGGAAAA CCGCCCTTTT TTCTTTTTTT GTCCGAATCA TGGCGTCAAT TGTGGTATCA
     3361 TAAAGGCAGA AACCATTGGA CGGGATGGAG GAGCGGCATG GAAAAAAAGG AATTTCGTGT
     3421 TTTGATAAAA TACTGTTTTC TGAAGGGAAA AAATACAGTG GAAGCAAAAA CTTGGCTTGA
     3481 TAATGAGTTT CCGGACTCTG CCCCAGGGAA ATCAACAATA ATTGATTGGT ATGCAAAATT
     3541 CAAGCGTGGT GAAATGAGCA CGGAGGACGG TGAACGCAGT GGACGCCCGA AAGAGGTGGT
     3601 TACCGACGAA AACATCAAAA AAATCCACAA AATGATTTTG AATGACCGTA AAATGAAGTT
     3661 GATCGAGATA GCAGAGGCCT TAAAGATATC AAAGGAACGT GTTGGTCATA TCATTCATCA
     3721 ATATTTGGAT ATGCGGAAGC TCTGTGCGAA ATGGGTGCCG CGCGAGCTCA CATTTGACCA
     3781 AAAACAACGA CGTGTTGATG ATTCTAAGCG GTGTTTGCAG CTGTTAACTC GTAATACACC
     3841 CGAGTTTTTC CGTCGATATG TGACAATGGA TGAAACATGG CTCCATCACT ACACTCCTGA
     3901 GTCCAATCGA CAGTCGGCTG AGTGGACAGC GACCGGTGAA CCGTCTCCGA AGCGTGGAAA
     3961 GACTCAAAAG TCCGCTGGCA AAGTAATGGC CTCTGTTTTT TGGGATGCGC ATGGAATAAT
     4021 TTTTATCGAT TATCTTGAGA AGGGAAAAAC CATCAACAGT GACTATTATA TGGCGTTATT
     4081 GGAGCGTTTG AAGGTCGAAA TCGCGGCAAA ACGGCCCCAC ATGAAGAAGA AAAAAGTGTT
     4141 GTTCCACCAA GACAACGCAC CGTGCCACAA GTCATTGAGA ACGATGGCAA AAATTCATGA
     4201 ATTGGGCTTC GAATTGCTTC CCCACCCGCC GTATTCTCCA GATCTGGCCC CCAGCGACTT
     4261 TTTCTTGTTC TCAGACCTCA AAAGGATGCT CGCAGGGAAA AAATTTGGCT GCAATGAAGA
     4321 GGTGATCGCC GAAACTGAGG CCTATTTTGA GGCAAAACCG AAGGAGTACT ACCAAAATGG
     4381 TATCAAAAAA TTGGAAGGTC GTTATAATCG TTGTATCGCT CTTGAAGGGA ACTATGTTGA
     4441 ATAAGCTTGG AATCTCCTTC TCGCCTCTTT CGCTGAACAC GAAAGCGAAT CCGTTCAGCA
     4501 CACACTTTAC GATATGGCGC AAAAAGTCCT CGGCTGCGTG CCGGAAGTGA AAGACATCCA
     4561 CCTCACCATG CCCAACAAGC ATTGCCTGCT CGTGGACCTG TCCCGCTTCG GTCAGGACAA
     4621 TCCCAACGAC TTTTCCGCTG CATAACCCTG CTTCGGGGTC ATTATAGCGA TTTTTTCGGT
     4681 ATATCCATCC TTTTTCGCAC GATATACAGG ATTTTGCCAA AGGGTTCGTG TAGACTTTCC
     4741 TTGGTGTATC CAACGGCGTC AGCCGGGCAG GATAGGTGAA GTAGGCCCAC CCGCGAGCGG
     4801 GTGTTCCTTC TTCACTGTCC CTTATTCGCA CCTGGCGGTG CTCAACGGGA ATCCTGCTCT
     4861 GCGAGGCTGG CCGTACTCCT CATTGAAGAG CTCGGAGACG AGACGAGACA GCCTGAGAAT
     4921 GGATGCGAGT AATGATACAA CAATAGCGTG CTGTTCGCAC GCTAAGGTCA GGCGGAATGG
     4981 CACTTCCTTA TTCCAGATGC GTGCGGATTA TGCATGACTG GCCGTCGTTT TAC
//
