# Supplementary material for: A scalable transposon mutagenesis system for non-model bacteria
Source: bioRxiv preprint, doi:10.64898/2025.12.22.696024, version 1 (2025-12-23)
Supplement: Plasmid sequences [file 696024_file12.zip › Plasmid sequences/Transposon variant libraries/Himar1-only libraries/pGLU_30/pGLU_9-pGLU_79-pGLU_95.gb]

LOCUS       pGLU_9-pGLU_79-pGLU_95  5033 bp ds-DNA     circular     19-NOV-2024
DEFINITION  .
KEYWORDS    "Name:pGLU_9-pGLU_79-pGLU_95" "Tnp Promoter:Euryarchaeota_32_13453"
            "Abr Promoter:Chloroflexi_58_14067" "Selectable
            Marker:Erythromycin" "Transposase:Himar"
FEATURES             Location/Qualifiers
     promoter        114..218
                     /label="Pamp"
                     /ApEinfo_revcolor="#faac61"
                     /ApEinfo_fwdcolor="#faac61"
     CDS             219..1079
                     /label="AmpR"
                     /ApEinfo_revcolor="#f58a5e"
                     /ApEinfo_fwdcolor="#f58a5e"
     ORI             complement(1336..1724)
                     /label="R6K ORI"
                     /ApEinfo_revcolor="#f58a5e"
                     /ApEinfo_fwdcolor="#f58a5e"
     primer_bind     1914..1930
                     /label="M13 rev"
                     /ApEinfo_revcolor="#c7b0e3"
                     /ApEinfo_fwdcolor="#c7b0e3"
     prokaryote p... complement(1987..2018)
                     /label="L2U8H11"
                     /ApEinfo_revcolor="#75c6a9"
                     /ApEinfo_fwdcolor="#75c6a9"
     miscellaneous   complement(2019..2058)
                     /label="UNSX"
                     /ApEinfo_revcolor="#9eafd2"
                     /ApEinfo_fwdcolor="#9eafd2"
     miscellaneous   2078..2107
                     /label="Himar_LE"
                     /ApEinfo_revcolor="#faac61"
                     /ApEinfo_fwdcolor="#faac61"
     miscellaneous   complement(2078..2107)
                     /label="Himar_RE"
                     /ApEinfo_revcolor="#faac61"
                     /ApEinfo_fwdcolor="#faac61"
     prokaryote t... complement(2108..2193)
                     /label="TermC"
                     /ApEinfo_revcolor="#f8d3a9"
                     /ApEinfo_fwdcolor="#f8d3a9"
     misc_feature    complement(2198..2932)
                     /label="ermC"
                     /ApEinfo_revcolor="#faac61"
                     /ApEinfo_fwdcolor="#faac61"
                     /note="codon-optimized to allow Twist synthesis"
     misc_feature    complement(2930..2933)
                     /label="downstream region"
                     /ApEinfo_revcolor="#9eafd2"
                     /ApEinfo_fwdcolor="#9eafd2"
     RS421_promot... complement(2934..3098)
                     /label=14067
                     /ApEinfo_revcolor="#f58a5e"
                     /ApEinfo_fwdcolor="#f58a5e"
     misc_feature    3099..3128
                     /label="R primer binding"
                     /ApEinfo_revcolor="#d6b295"
                     /ApEinfo_fwdcolor="#d6b295"
     promoter ID ... complement(3129..3148)
                     /label=">skpp-1924-F_sk20mer-4545"
                     /ApEinfo_revcolor="#f58a5e"
                     /ApEinfo_fwdcolor="#f58a5e"
     misc_feature    complement(3149..3152)
                     /label="upstream region"
                     /ApEinfo_revcolor="#9eafd2"
                     /ApEinfo_fwdcolor="#9eafd2"
     misc_feature    complement(3149..3152)
                     /label="downstream region"
                     /ApEinfo_revcolor="#9eafd2"
                     /ApEinfo_fwdcolor="#9eafd2"
     promoter ID ... complement(3153..3172)
                     /label=">skpp-1940-F_sk20mer-8695"
                     /ApEinfo_revcolor="#f58a5e"
                     /ApEinfo_fwdcolor="#f58a5e"
     misc_feature    complement(3173..3202)
                     /label="F primer binding"
                     /ApEinfo_revcolor="#d6b295"
                     /ApEinfo_fwdcolor="#d6b295"
     miscellaneous   3203..3232
                     /label="Himar_RE"
                     /ApEinfo_revcolor="#faac61"
                     /ApEinfo_fwdcolor="#faac61"
     miscellaneous   complement(3203..3232)
                     /label="Himar_LE"
                     /ApEinfo_revcolor="#faac61"
                     /ApEinfo_fwdcolor="#faac61"
     RS421_promot... 3233..3397
                     /label=13453
                     /ApEinfo_revcolor="#f58a5e"
                     /ApEinfo_fwdcolor="#f58a5e"
     misc_feature    complement(3398..3401)
                     /label="upstream region"
                     /ApEinfo_revcolor="#9eafd2"
                     /ApEinfo_fwdcolor="#9eafd2"
     CDS             3398..4444
                     /label="Himar_Tnp"
                     /ApEinfo_revcolor="#f58a5e"
                     /ApEinfo_fwdcolor="#f58a5e"
     prokaryote t... 4449..4629
                     /label="TAmarelleT9"
                     /ApEinfo_revcolor="#f58a5e"
                     /ApEinfo_fwdcolor="#f58a5e"
     miscellaneous   4630..4875
                     /label="oriT"
                     /ApEinfo_revcolor="#84b0dc"
                     /ApEinfo_fwdcolor="#84b0dc"
     miscellaneous   complement(4895..4934)
                     /label="UNS1"
                     /ApEinfo_revcolor="#9eafd2"
                     /ApEinfo_fwdcolor="#9eafd2"
     prokaryote t... complement(4935..4964)
                     /label="L2U5H11"
                     /ApEinfo_revcolor="#f8d3a9"
                     /ApEinfo_fwdcolor="#f8d3a9"
     primer_bind     complement(5017..5033)
                     /label="M13 fwd"
                     /ApEinfo_revcolor="#d59687"
                     /ApEinfo_fwdcolor="#d59687"
ORIGIN
        1 AACGTCGTGA CTGGGAAAAC CCTGGCGCTT GTGGTGGATC ACAGTTATTG GAGACTTCCT
       61 TGGCCGTACG ATGGGTTTTG TTTCAGGTAT CTGGCACTTT TCGGGGAAAT GTGCGCGGAA
      121 CCCCTATTTG TTTATTTTTC TAAATACATT CAAATATGTA TCCGCTCATG AGACAATAAC
      181 CCTGATAAAT GCTTCAATAA TATTGAAAAA GGAAGAGTAT GAGTATTCAA CATTTCCGTG
      241 TCGCCCTTAT TCCCTTTTTT GCGGCATTTT GCCTTCCTGT TTTTGCTCAC CCAGAAACGC
      301 TGGTGAAAGT AAAAGATGCT GAAGATCAGT TGGGTGCACG AGTGGGTTAC ATCGAACTGG
      361 ATCTCAACAG CGGTAAGATC CTTGAGAGTT TTCGCCCCGA AGAACGTTTT CCAATGATGA
      421 GCACTTTTAA AGTTCTGCTA TGTGGCGCGG TATTATCCCG TATTGACGCC GGGCAAGAGC
      481 AACTCGGTCG CCGCATACAC TATTCTCAGA ATGACTTGGT TGAGTACTCA CCAGTCACAG
      541 AAAAGCATCT TACGGATGGC ATGACAGTAA GAGAATTATG CAGTGCTGCC ATAACCATGA
      601 GTGATAACAC TGCGGCCAAC TTACTTCTGA CAACGATCGG AGGACCGAAG GAGCTAACCG
      661 CTTTTTTGCA CAACATGGGG GATCATGTAA CTCGCCTTGA TCGTTGGGAA CCGGAGCTGA
      721 ATGAAGCCAT ACCAAACGAC GAGCGTGACA CCACGATGCC TGTAGCAATG GCAACAACGT
      781 TGCGCAAACT ATTAACTGGC GAACTACTTA CTCTAGCTTC CCGGCAACAA TTAATAGACT
      841 GGATGGAGGC GGATAAAGTT GCAGGACCAC TTCTGCGCTC GGCCCTTCCG GCTGGCTGGT
      901 TTATTGCTGA TAAATCTGGA GCCGGTGAGC GTGGCTCTCG CGGTATCATT GCAGCACTGG
      961 GGCCAGATGG TAAGCCCTCC CGTATCGTAG TTATCTACAC GACGGGGAGT CAGGCAACTA
     1021 TGGATGAACG AAATAGACAG ATCGCTGAGA TAGGTGCCTC ACTGATTAAG CATTGGTAAC
     1081 TGTCAGACCA AGTTTACTCA TATATACTTT AGATTGATTT AAAACTTCAT TTTTAATTTA
     1141 AAAGGATCTA GGTGAAGATC CTTGAATTGC CATTATCAAC AAGTTTGTAC AAAAAAGCAG
     1201 GCTCCGAATT GGTATCACGA GGACGATTTG AAGCCCCCTA CCCATTTACG CTGACTTGAC
     1261 GGGACGGCGG CTTTGTTGAA TAGAGCGTCA GACCCCGTAG AAAAGATCAA AGGATCTTCG
     1321 GCCGGCCGGC GCGCCGATCT GAAGATCAGC AGTTCAACCT GTTGATAGTA CGTACTAAGC
     1381 TCTCATGTTT CACGTACTAA GCTCTCATGT TTAACGTACT AAGCTCTCAT GTTTAACGAA
     1441 CTAAACCCTC ATGGCTAACG TACTAAGCTC TCATGGCTAA CGTACTAAGC TCTCATGTTT
     1501 CACGTACTAA GCTCTCATGT TTGAACAATA AAATTAATAT AAATCAGCAA CTTAAATAGC
     1561 CTCTAAGGTT TTAAGTTTTA TAAGAAAAAA AAGAATATAT AAGGCTTTTA AAGCCTTTAA
     1621 GGTTTAACGG TTGTGGACAA CAAGCCAGGG ATGTAACGCA CTGAGAAGCC CTTAGAGCCT
     1681 CTCAAAGCAA TTTTGAGTGA CACAGGAACA CTTAACGGCT GACATGGGGC GCGCCCAGCT
     1741 GTAACGCCAG CAACGCGGCC TTTTTACGGT TCCTGGCCTT TTGCTGGCCT TTTGCTCACA
     1801 TGTTCTTTCC AGCGACATAT GCCATACGCC GAACTGAACT CCACCTAATG TCTTGGAGAT
     1861 TGTCGGATAG CGCGGAATAG GATTGTGCCC TCTGAGCGGA TAACAATTTC ACACAGGAAA
     1921 CAGCTATGAC CATGACACAT GCATCCACCA TCGCAGACTT ATCATCACTG AGCCTCCACC
     1981 TAGCCTATAC AACAATAGCG TGCGTGGTTA GCACGCTAGG TGGAAGGGCT CGGAGTTGTG
     2041 GTAATCTATG TATCCTGGGG TGCTCTTCAT GCTAGCGTAA CAGGTTGGAT GATAAGTCCC
     2101 CGGTCTAGCC GACTGCGCAA AAGACATAAT CGATTCACAA AAAATAGGCA CACGAAAAAC
     2161 AAGTTAAGGG ATGCAGTTTA TGCATCCCTT AACAAGCTTA CTTATTAAAT AATTTATAGC
     2221 TATTGAAAAG AGATAAGAAT TGTTCAAAGC TAATATTGTT TAAATCGTCA ATTCCTGCAT
     2281 GTTTTAAGGA ATTGTTAAAT TGATTTTTTG TAAATATTTT CTTGTATTCT TTGTTAACCC
     2341 ATTTCATAAC GAAATAATTA TACTTTTGTT TATCTTTGTG TGATATTCTT GATTTTTTTC
     2401 TACTTAATCT GATAAGTGAG CTATTCACTT TAGGTTTAGG ATGAAAATAT TCTCTTGGAA
     2461 CCATACTTAA TATAGAAATA TCAACTTCTG CCATTAAAAG TAATGCCAAT GAGCGTTTTG
     2521 TATTTAATAA TCTTTTAGCA AACCCGTATT CCACGATTAA ATAAATCTCA TTAGCTATAC
     2581 TATCAAAAAC AATTTTGCGT ATTATATCCG TACTTATGTT ATAAGGTATA TTACCATATA
     2641 TTTTATAGGA TTGGTTTTTA GGAAATTTAA ACTGCAATAT ATCCTTGTTT AAAACTTGGA
     2701 AATTATCGTG ATCAACAAGT TTATTTTCTG TAGTTTTGCA TAATTTATGG TCTATTTCAA
     2761 TGGCAGTTAC GAAATTACAC CTCTTTACTA ATTCAAGGGT AAAATGGCCT TTTCCTGAGC
     2821 CGATTTCAAA GATATTATCA TGTTCATTTA ATCTTATGTT TGTCATAATC TTGTCGATAT
     2881 TATGCTTAGA AGTAATAAAG TTTTGACTGT GTTTTATATT TTTCTCGTTC ATTGTACATT
     2941 CCTTTATGTA GAACACAGAG CATCTGAGGC TTTACGTTCC CTCACCCCCG ACCCCTCGCC
     3001 CACTGCGGCG GGCGAGGGGA GTTCAAACCT TCATGGTGGT ATGGCGGGAG AGGGGGTAGC
     3061 TTACAAGGGT AGGTTTTAAG CTCCCTCACC CCCGACCCCC AGCTTCACAC GGCGTGTGGC
     3121 TGCGGAACGT CAGCAGGCCT TGTTACAGTA CGCCGACATC CTAGTACCAC CTACCCTACT
     3181 CGACGCGTCC TACGCGTGAC CCTAGACCGG GGACTTATCA TCCAACCTGT TATGAAATAT
     3241 AGAAATTTTA GTCCATTGGT TTAACGATTA TATTACCAGT ATAACGGAGT TTCGTAAGTC
     3301 TGATGTGATC ACAACCGAAC TTGTATTCTG CCCAAAAGCT CTTTAGTTAA AAGCCCCTCT
     3361 TTTTTTATTA TAATGATTTT GAAAAAGCAG GAAAAGCATG GAAAAAAAGG AATTTCGTGT
     3421 TTTGATAAAA TACTGTTTTC TGAAGGGAAA AAATACAGTG GAAGCAAAAA CTTGGCTTGA
     3481 TAATGAGTTT CCGGACTCTG CCCCAGGGAA ATCAACAATA ATTGATTGGT ATGCAAAATT
     3541 CAAGCGTGGT GAAATGAGCA CGGAGGACGG TGAACGCAGT GGACGCCCGA AAGAGGTGGT
     3601 TACCGACGAA AACATCAAAA AAATCCACAA AATGATTTTG AATGACCGTA AAATGAAGTT
     3661 GATCGAGATA GCAGAGGCCT TAAAGATATC AAAGGAACGT GTTGGTCATA TCATTCATCA
     3721 ATATTTGGAT ATGCGGAAGC TCTGTGCGAA ATGGGTGCCG CGCGAGCTCA CATTTGACCA
     3781 AAAACAACGA CGTGTTGATG ATTCTAAGCG GTGTTTGCAG CTGTTAACTC GTAATACACC
     3841 CGAGTTTTTC CGTCGATATG TGACAATGGA TGAAACATGG CTCCATCACT ACACTCCTGA
     3901 GTCCAATCGA CAGTCGGCTG AGTGGACAGC GACCGGTGAA CCGTCTCCGA AGCGTGGAAA
     3961 GACTCAAAAG TCCGCTGGCA AAGTAATGGC CTCTGTTTTT TGGGATGCGC ATGGAATAAT
     4021 TTTTATCGAT TATCTTGAGA AGGGAAAAAC CATCAACAGT GACTATTATA TGGCGTTATT
     4081 GGAGCGTTTG AAGGTCGAAA TCGCGGCAAA ACGGCCCCAC ATGAAGAAGA AAAAAGTGTT
     4141 GTTCCACCAA GACAACGCAC CGTGCCACAA GTCATTGAGA ACGATGGCAA AAATTCATGA
     4201 ATTGGGCTTC GAATTGCTTC CCCACCCGCC GTATTCTCCA GATCTGGCCC CCAGCGACTT
     4261 TTTCTTGTTC TCAGACCTCA AAAGGATGCT CGCAGGGAAA AAATTTGGCT GCAATGAAGA
     4321 GGTGATCGCC GAAACTGAGG CCTATTTTGA GGCAAAACCG AAGGAGTACT ACCAAAATGG
     4381 TATCAAAAAA TTGGAAGGTC GTTATAATCG TTGTATCGCT CTTGAAGGGA ACTATGTTGA
     4441 ATAAGCTTGG AATCTCCTTC TCGCCTCTTT CGCTGAACAC GAAAGCGAAT CCGTTCAGCA
     4501 CACACTTTAC GATATGGCGC AAAAAGTCCT CGGCTGCGTG CCGGAAGTGA AAGACATCCA
     4561 CCTCACCATG CCCAACAAGC ATTGCCTGCT CGTGGACCTG TCCCGCTTCG GTCAGGACAA
     4621 TCCCAACGAC TTTTCCGCTG CATAACCCTG CTTCGGGGTC ATTATAGCGA TTTTTTCGGT
     4681 ATATCCATCC TTTTTCGCAC GATATACAGG ATTTTGCCAA AGGGTTCGTG TAGACTTTCC
     4741 TTGGTGTATC CAACGGCGTC AGCCGGGCAG GATAGGTGAA GTAGGCCCAC CCGCGAGCGG
     4801 GTGTTCCTTC TTCACTGTCC CTTATTCGCA CCTGGCGGTG CTCAACGGGA ATCCTGCTCT
     4861 GCGAGGCTGG CCGTACTCCT CATTGAAGAG CTCGGAGACG AGACGAGACA GCCTGAGAAT
     4921 GGATGCGAGT AATGATACAA CAATAGCGTG CTGTTCGCAC GCTAAGGTCA GGCGGAATGG
     4981 CACTTCCTTA TTCCAGATGC GTGCGGATTA TGCATGACTG GCCGTCGTTT TAC
//
