# Supplementary material for: A scalable transposon mutagenesis system for non-model bacteria
Source: bioRxiv preprint, doi:10.64898/2025.12.22.696024, version 1 (2025-12-23)
Supplement: Plasmid sequences [file 696024_file12.zip › Plasmid sequences/Transposon variant libraries/Himar1-only libraries/pGLU_30/pGLU_9-pGLU_83-pGLU_102.gb]

LOCUS       pGLU_9-pGLU_83-pGLU_102 5033 bp ds-DNA     circular     19-NOV-2024
DEFINITION  .
KEYWORDS    "Name:pGLU_9-pGLU_83-pGLU_102" "Tnp
            Promoter:Proteobacteria_62_13481" "Abr
            Promoter:Firmicutes_32_14434" "Selectable Marker:Erythromycin"
            "Transposase:Himar"
FEATURES             Location/Qualifiers
     promoter        114..218
                     /label="Pamp"
                     /ApEinfo_revcolor="#faac61"
                     /ApEinfo_fwdcolor="#faac61"
     CDS             219..1079
                     /label="AmpR"
                     /ApEinfo_revcolor="#f58a5e"
                     /ApEinfo_fwdcolor="#f58a5e"
     ORI             complement(1336..1724)
                     /label="R6K ORI"
                     /ApEinfo_revcolor="#f58a5e"
                     /ApEinfo_fwdcolor="#f58a5e"
     primer_bind     1914..1930
                     /label="M13 rev"
                     /ApEinfo_revcolor="#c7b0e3"
                     /ApEinfo_fwdcolor="#c7b0e3"
     prokaryote p... complement(1987..2018)
                     /label="L2U8H11"
                     /ApEinfo_revcolor="#75c6a9"
                     /ApEinfo_fwdcolor="#75c6a9"
     miscellaneous   complement(2019..2058)
                     /label="UNSX"
                     /ApEinfo_revcolor="#9eafd2"
                     /ApEinfo_fwdcolor="#9eafd2"
     miscellaneous   2078..2107
                     /label="Himar_LE"
                     /ApEinfo_revcolor="#faac61"
                     /ApEinfo_fwdcolor="#faac61"
     miscellaneous   complement(2078..2107)
                     /label="Himar_RE"
                     /ApEinfo_revcolor="#faac61"
                     /ApEinfo_fwdcolor="#faac61"
     prokaryote t... complement(2108..2193)
                     /label="TermC"
                     /ApEinfo_revcolor="#f8d3a9"
                     /ApEinfo_fwdcolor="#f8d3a9"
     misc_feature    complement(2198..2932)
                     /label="ermC"
                     /ApEinfo_revcolor="#faac61"
                     /ApEinfo_fwdcolor="#faac61"
                     /note="codon-optimized to allow Twist synthesis"
     misc_feature    complement(2930..2933)
                     /label="downstream region"
                     /ApEinfo_revcolor="#9eafd2"
                     /ApEinfo_fwdcolor="#9eafd2"
     RS421_promot... complement(2934..3098)
                     /label=14434
                     /ApEinfo_revcolor="#84b0dc"
                     /ApEinfo_fwdcolor="#84b0dc"
     misc_feature    3099..3128
                     /label="R primer binding"
                     /ApEinfo_revcolor="#d6b295"
                     /ApEinfo_fwdcolor="#d6b295"
     Primer site     complement(3099..3128)
                     /label="R-skpp-asm-15-mer-2x"
                     /ApEinfo_revcolor="#f58a5e"
                     /ApEinfo_fwdcolor="#f58a5e"
     promoter ID ... complement(3129..3148)
                     /label=">skpp-1928-F_sk20mer-2219"
                     /ApEinfo_revcolor="#f58a5e"
                     /ApEinfo_fwdcolor="#f58a5e"
     misc_feature    complement(3149..3152)
                     /label="downstream region"
                     /ApEinfo_revcolor="#9eafd2"
                     /ApEinfo_fwdcolor="#9eafd2"
     misc_feature    complement(3149..3152)
                     /label="upstream region"
                     /ApEinfo_revcolor="#9eafd2"
                     /ApEinfo_fwdcolor="#9eafd2"
     promoter ID ... complement(3153..3172)
                     /label=">skpp-1947-F_sk20mer-4737"
                     /ApEinfo_revcolor="#f58a5e"
                     /ApEinfo_fwdcolor="#f58a5e"
     misc_feature    complement(3173..3202)
                     /label="F primer binding"
                     /ApEinfo_revcolor="#d6b295"
                     /ApEinfo_fwdcolor="#d6b295"
     miscellaneous   3203..3232
                     /label="Himar_RE"
                     /ApEinfo_revcolor="#faac61"
                     /ApEinfo_fwdcolor="#faac61"
     miscellaneous   complement(3203..3232)
                     /label="Himar_LE"
                     /ApEinfo_revcolor="#faac61"
                     /ApEinfo_fwdcolor="#faac61"
     RS421_promot... 3233..3397
                     /label=13481
                     /ApEinfo_revcolor="#f58a5e"
                     /ApEinfo_fwdcolor="#f58a5e"
     misc_feature    complement(3398..3401)
                     /label="upstream region"
                     /ApEinfo_revcolor="#9eafd2"
                     /ApEinfo_fwdcolor="#9eafd2"
     CDS             3398..4444
                     /label="Himar_Tnp"
                     /ApEinfo_revcolor="#f58a5e"
                     /ApEinfo_fwdcolor="#f58a5e"
     prokaryote t... 4449..4629
                     /label="TAmarelleT9"
                     /ApEinfo_revcolor="#f58a5e"
                     /ApEinfo_fwdcolor="#f58a5e"
     miscellaneous   4630..4875
                     /label="oriT"
                     /ApEinfo_revcolor="#84b0dc"
                     /ApEinfo_fwdcolor="#84b0dc"
     miscellaneous   complement(4895..4934)
                     /label="UNS1"
                     /ApEinfo_revcolor="#9eafd2"
                     /ApEinfo_fwdcolor="#9eafd2"
     prokaryote t... complement(4935..4964)
                     /label="L2U5H11"
                     /ApEinfo_revcolor="#f8d3a9"
                     /ApEinfo_fwdcolor="#f8d3a9"
     primer_bind     complement(5017..5033)
                     /label="M13 fwd"
                     /ApEinfo_revcolor="#d59687"
                     /ApEinfo_fwdcolor="#d59687"
ORIGIN
        1 AACGTCGTGA CTGGGAAAAC CCTGGCGCTT GTGGTGGATC ACAGTTATTG GAGACTTCCT
       61 TGGCCGTACG ATGGGTTTTG TTTCAGGTAT CTGGCACTTT TCGGGGAAAT GTGCGCGGAA
      121 CCCCTATTTG TTTATTTTTC TAAATACATT CAAATATGTA TCCGCTCATG AGACAATAAC
      181 CCTGATAAAT GCTTCAATAA TATTGAAAAA GGAAGAGTAT GAGTATTCAA CATTTCCGTG
      241 TCGCCCTTAT TCCCTTTTTT GCGGCATTTT GCCTTCCTGT TTTTGCTCAC CCAGAAACGC
      301 TGGTGAAAGT AAAAGATGCT GAAGATCAGT TGGGTGCACG AGTGGGTTAC ATCGAACTGG
      361 ATCTCAACAG CGGTAAGATC CTTGAGAGTT TTCGCCCCGA AGAACGTTTT CCAATGATGA
      421 GCACTTTTAA AGTTCTGCTA TGTGGCGCGG TATTATCCCG TATTGACGCC GGGCAAGAGC
      481 AACTCGGTCG CCGCATACAC TATTCTCAGA ATGACTTGGT TGAGTACTCA CCAGTCACAG
      541 AAAAGCATCT TACGGATGGC ATGACAGTAA GAGAATTATG CAGTGCTGCC ATAACCATGA
      601 GTGATAACAC TGCGGCCAAC TTACTTCTGA CAACGATCGG AGGACCGAAG GAGCTAACCG
      661 CTTTTTTGCA CAACATGGGG GATCATGTAA CTCGCCTTGA TCGTTGGGAA CCGGAGCTGA
      721 ATGAAGCCAT ACCAAACGAC GAGCGTGACA CCACGATGCC TGTAGCAATG GCAACAACGT
      781 TGCGCAAACT ATTAACTGGC GAACTACTTA CTCTAGCTTC CCGGCAACAA TTAATAGACT
      841 GGATGGAGGC GGATAAAGTT GCAGGACCAC TTCTGCGCTC GGCCCTTCCG GCTGGCTGGT
      901 TTATTGCTGA TAAATCTGGA GCCGGTGAGC GTGGCTCTCG CGGTATCATT GCAGCACTGG
      961 GGCCAGATGG TAAGCCCTCC CGTATCGTAG TTATCTACAC GACGGGGAGT CAGGCAACTA
     1021 TGGATGAACG AAATAGACAG ATCGCTGAGA TAGGTGCCTC ACTGATTAAG CATTGGTAAC
     1081 TGTCAGACCA AGTTTACTCA TATATACTTT AGATTGATTT AAAACTTCAT TTTTAATTTA
     1141 AAAGGATCTA GGTGAAGATC CTTGAATTGC CATTATCAAC AAGTTTGTAC AAAAAAGCAG
     1201 GCTCCGAATT GGTATCACGA GGACGATTTG AAGCCCCCTA CCCATTTACG CTGACTTGAC
     1261 GGGACGGCGG CTTTGTTGAA TAGAGCGTCA GACCCCGTAG AAAAGATCAA AGGATCTTCG
     1321 GCCGGCCGGC GCGCCGATCT GAAGATCAGC AGTTCAACCT GTTGATAGTA CGTACTAAGC
     1381 TCTCATGTTT CACGTACTAA GCTCTCATGT TTAACGTACT AAGCTCTCAT GTTTAACGAA
     1441 CTAAACCCTC ATGGCTAACG TACTAAGCTC TCATGGCTAA CGTACTAAGC TCTCATGTTT
     1501 CACGTACTAA GCTCTCATGT TTGAACAATA AAATTAATAT AAATCAGCAA CTTAAATAGC
     1561 CTCTAAGGTT TTAAGTTTTA TAAGAAAAAA AAGAATATAT AAGGCTTTTA AAGCCTTTAA
     1621 GGTTTAACGG TTGTGGACAA CAAGCCAGGG ATGTAACGCA CTGAGAAGCC CTTAGAGCCT
     1681 CTCAAAGCAA TTTTGAGTGA CACAGGAACA CTTAACGGCT GACATGGGGC GCGCCCAGCT
     1741 GTAACGCCAG CAACGCGGCC TTTTTACGGT TCCTGGCCTT TTGCTGGCCT TTTGCTCACA
     1801 TGTTCTTTCC AGCGACATAT GCCATACGCC GAACTGAACT CCACCTAATG TCTTGGAGAT
     1861 TGTCGGATAG CGCGGAATAG GATTGTGCCC TCTGAGCGGA TAACAATTTC ACACAGGAAA
     1921 CAGCTATGAC CATGACACAT GCATCCACCA TCGCAGACTT ATCATCACTG AGCCTCCACC
     1981 TAGCCTATAC AACAATAGCG TGCGTGGTTA GCACGCTAGG TGGAAGGGCT CGGAGTTGTG
     2041 GTAATCTATG TATCCTGGGG TGCTCTTCAT GCTAGCGTAA CAGGTTGGAT GATAAGTCCC
     2101 CGGTCTAGCC GACTGCGCAA AAGACATAAT CGATTCACAA AAAATAGGCA CACGAAAAAC
     2161 AAGTTAAGGG ATGCAGTTTA TGCATCCCTT AACAAGCTTA CTTATTAAAT AATTTATAGC
     2221 TATTGAAAAG AGATAAGAAT TGTTCAAAGC TAATATTGTT TAAATCGTCA ATTCCTGCAT
     2281 GTTTTAAGGA ATTGTTAAAT TGATTTTTTG TAAATATTTT CTTGTATTCT TTGTTAACCC
     2341 ATTTCATAAC GAAATAATTA TACTTTTGTT TATCTTTGTG TGATATTCTT GATTTTTTTC
     2401 TACTTAATCT GATAAGTGAG CTATTCACTT TAGGTTTAGG ATGAAAATAT TCTCTTGGAA
     2461 CCATACTTAA TATAGAAATA TCAACTTCTG CCATTAAAAG TAATGCCAAT GAGCGTTTTG
     2521 TATTTAATAA TCTTTTAGCA AACCCGTATT CCACGATTAA ATAAATCTCA TTAGCTATAC
     2581 TATCAAAAAC AATTTTGCGT ATTATATCCG TACTTATGTT ATAAGGTATA TTACCATATA
     2641 TTTTATAGGA TTGGTTTTTA GGAAATTTAA ACTGCAATAT ATCCTTGTTT AAAACTTGGA
     2701 AATTATCGTG ATCAACAAGT TTATTTTCTG TAGTTTTGCA TAATTTATGG TCTATTTCAA
     2761 TGGCAGTTAC GAAATTACAC CTCTTTACTA ATTCAAGGGT AAAATGGCCT TTTCCTGAGC
     2821 CGATTTCAAA GATATTATCA TGTTCATTTA ATCTTATGTT TGTCATAATC TTGTCGATAT
     2881 TATGCTTAGA AGTAATAAAG TTTTGACTGT GTTTTATATT TTTCTCGTTC ATTtagtatt
     2941 ctctccttaa taaattattt cgttaatgtt ttcattataa aacaaaggcg attattagta
     3001 aaggtcagct ttttaagagt tgtttagttt gtgacctctc cttaacctca ttcttctata
     3061 cataaaagag agaaccgact ggttctctct tgatgttccc agcttcacac ggcgtgtggc
     3121 tgcggaacat gcttaccaac gtccccaata cgACTCGGGA AACCAGACTA CCACCCTACT
     3181 CGACGCGTCC TACGCGTGAC CCTAGACCGG GGACTTATCA TCCAACCTGT TAGGCGCCGC
     3241 CGCCTCCGCG CGGCGCCTTT CATTTCGCCG GGGTTGCACC CCGCAATGGC GCGCCGCCGC
     3301 GTGAATTTTT CGCGGCCGCG CGCCATTTCT CCGCCTCATC CCTTATCCTT TCGTTCTTGA
     3361 ACCTTACTAA ATAGTTACAA GAACTTCGGG AGGGGGGATG GAAAAAAAGG AATTTCGTGT
     3421 TTTGATAAAA TACTGTTTTC TGAAGGGAAA AAATACAGTG GAAGCAAAAA CTTGGCTTGA
     3481 TAATGAGTTT CCGGACTCTG CCCCAGGGAA ATCAACAATA ATTGATTGGT ATGCAAAATT
     3541 CAAGCGTGGT GAAATGAGCA CGGAGGACGG TGAACGCAGT GGACGCCCGA AAGAGGTGGT
     3601 TACCGACGAA AACATCAAAA AAATCCACAA AATGATTTTG AATGACCGTA AAATGAAGTT
     3661 GATCGAGATA GCAGAGGCCT TAAAGATATC AAAGGAACGT GTTGGTCATA TCATTCATCA
     3721 ATATTTGGAT ATGCGGAAGC TCTGTGCGAA ATGGGTGCCG CGCGAGCTCA CATTTGACCA
     3781 AAAACAACGA CGTGTTGATG ATTCTAAGCG GTGTTTGCAG CTGTTAACTC GTAATACACC
     3841 CGAGTTTTTC CGTCGATATG TGACAATGGA TGAAACATGG CTCCATCACT ACACTCCTGA
     3901 GTCCAATCGA CAGTCGGCTG AGTGGACAGC GACCGGTGAA CCGTCTCCGA AGCGTGGAAA
     3961 GACTCAAAAG TCCGCTGGCA AAGTAATGGC CTCTGTTTTT TGGGATGCGC ATGGAATAAT
     4021 TTTTATCGAT TATCTTGAGA AGGGAAAAAC CATCAACAGT GACTATTATA TGGCGTTATT
     4081 GGAGCGTTTG AAGGTCGAAA TCGCGGCAAA ACGGCCCCAC ATGAAGAAGA AAAAAGTGTT
     4141 GTTCCACCAA GACAACGCAC CGTGCCACAA GTCATTGAGA ACGATGGCAA AAATTCATGA
     4201 ATTGGGCTTC GAATTGCTTC CCCACCCGCC GTATTCTCCA GATCTGGCCC CCAGCGACTT
     4261 TTTCTTGTTC TCAGACCTCA AAAGGATGCT CGCAGGGAAA AAATTTGGCT GCAATGAAGA
     4321 GGTGATCGCC GAAACTGAGG CCTATTTTGA GGCAAAACCG AAGGAGTACT ACCAAAATGG
     4381 TATCAAAAAA TTGGAAGGTC GTTATAATCG TTGTATCGCT CTTGAAGGGA ACTATGTTGA
     4441 ATAAGCTTGG AATCTCCTTC TCGCCTCTTT CGCTGAACAC GAAAGCGAAT CCGTTCAGCA
     4501 CACACTTTAC GATATGGCGC AAAAAGTCCT CGGCTGCGTG CCGGAAGTGA AAGACATCCA
     4561 CCTCACCATG CCCAACAAGC ATTGCCTGCT CGTGGACCTG TCCCGCTTCG GTCAGGACAA
     4621 TCCCAACGAC TTTTCCGCTG CATAACCCTG CTTCGGGGTC ATTATAGCGA TTTTTTCGGT
     4681 ATATCCATCC TTTTTCGCAC GATATACAGG ATTTTGCCAA AGGGTTCGTG TAGACTTTCC
     4741 TTGGTGTATC CAACGGCGTC AGCCGGGCAG GATAGGTGAA GTAGGCCCAC CCGCGAGCGG
     4801 GTGTTCCTTC TTCACTGTCC CTTATTCGCA CCTGGCGGTG CTCAACGGGA ATCCTGCTCT
     4861 GCGAGGCTGG CCGTACTCCT CATTGAAGAG CTCGGAGACG AGACGAGACA GCCTGAGAAT
     4921 GGATGCGAGT AATGATACAA CAATAGCGTG CTGTTCGCAC GCTAAGGTCA GGCGGAATGG
     4981 CACTTCCTTA TTCCAGATGC GTGCGGATTA TGCATGACTG GCCGTCGTTT TAC
//
