# Supplementary material for: A scalable transposon mutagenesis system for non-model bacteria
Source: bioRxiv preprint, doi:10.64898/2025.12.22.696024, version 1 (2025-12-23)
Supplement: Plasmid sequences [file 696024_file12.zip › Plasmid sequences/Transposon variant libraries/Himar1-only libraries/pGLU_30/pGLU_9-pGLU_80-pGLU_87.gb]

LOCUS       pGLU_9-pGLU_80-pGLU_87  5033 bp ds-DNA     circular     19-NOV-2024
DEFINITION  .
KEYWORDS    "Name:pGLU_9-pGLU_80-pGLU_87" "Tnp Promoter:Cyanobacteria_38_13181"
            "Abr Promoter:Proteobacteria_45_14271" "Selectable
            Marker:Erythromycin" "Transposase:Himar"
FEATURES             Location/Qualifiers
     promoter        114..218
                     /label="Pamp"
                     /ApEinfo_revcolor="#faac61"
                     /ApEinfo_fwdcolor="#faac61"
     CDS             219..1079
                     /label="AmpR"
                     /ApEinfo_revcolor="#f58a5e"
                     /ApEinfo_fwdcolor="#f58a5e"
     ORI             complement(1336..1724)
                     /label="R6K ORI"
                     /ApEinfo_revcolor="#f58a5e"
                     /ApEinfo_fwdcolor="#f58a5e"
     primer_bind     1914..1930
                     /label="M13 rev"
                     /ApEinfo_revcolor="#c7b0e3"
                     /ApEinfo_fwdcolor="#c7b0e3"
     prokaryote p... complement(1987..2018)
                     /label="L2U8H11"
                     /ApEinfo_revcolor="#75c6a9"
                     /ApEinfo_fwdcolor="#75c6a9"
     miscellaneous   complement(2019..2058)
                     /label="UNSX"
                     /ApEinfo_revcolor="#9eafd2"
                     /ApEinfo_fwdcolor="#9eafd2"
     miscellaneous   2078..2107
                     /label="Himar_LE"
                     /ApEinfo_revcolor="#faac61"
                     /ApEinfo_fwdcolor="#faac61"
     miscellaneous   complement(2078..2107)
                     /label="Himar_RE"
                     /ApEinfo_revcolor="#faac61"
                     /ApEinfo_fwdcolor="#faac61"
     prokaryote t... complement(2108..2193)
                     /label="TermC"
                     /ApEinfo_revcolor="#f8d3a9"
                     /ApEinfo_fwdcolor="#f8d3a9"
     misc_feature    complement(2198..2932)
                     /label="ermC"
                     /ApEinfo_revcolor="#faac61"
                     /ApEinfo_fwdcolor="#faac61"
                     /note="codon-optimized to allow Twist synthesis"
     misc_feature    complement(2930..2933)
                     /label="downstream region"
                     /ApEinfo_revcolor="#9eafd2"
                     /ApEinfo_fwdcolor="#9eafd2"
     RS421_promot... complement(2934..3098)
                     /label=14271
                     /ApEinfo_revcolor="#f58a5e"
                     /ApEinfo_fwdcolor="#f58a5e"
     misc_feature    3099..3128
                     /label="R primer binding"
                     /ApEinfo_revcolor="#d6b295"
                     /ApEinfo_fwdcolor="#d6b295"
     promoter ID ... complement(3129..3148)
                     /label=">skpp-1925-F_sk20mer-6357"
                     /ApEinfo_revcolor="#f58a5e"
                     /ApEinfo_fwdcolor="#f58a5e"
     misc_feature    complement(3149..3152)
                     /label="downstream region"
                     /ApEinfo_revcolor="#9eafd2"
                     /ApEinfo_fwdcolor="#9eafd2"
     misc_feature    complement(3149..3152)
                     /label="upstream region"
                     /ApEinfo_revcolor="#9eafd2"
                     /ApEinfo_fwdcolor="#9eafd2"
     misc_feature    complement(3153..3172)
                     /label=">skpp-1948-F_sk20mer-1323"
                     /ApEinfo_revcolor="#f58a5e"
                     /ApEinfo_fwdcolor="#f58a5e"
     misc_feature    complement(3173..3202)
                     /label="F primer binding"
                     /ApEinfo_revcolor="#d6b295"
                     /ApEinfo_fwdcolor="#d6b295"
     miscellaneous   3203..3232
                     /label="Himar_RE"
                     /ApEinfo_revcolor="#faac61"
                     /ApEinfo_fwdcolor="#faac61"
     miscellaneous   complement(3203..3232)
                     /label="Himar_LE"
                     /ApEinfo_revcolor="#faac61"
                     /ApEinfo_fwdcolor="#faac61"
     RS421_promot... 3233..3397
                     /label=13181
                     /ApEinfo_revcolor="#f58a5e"
                     /ApEinfo_fwdcolor="#f58a5e"
     misc_feature    complement(3398..3401)
                     /label="upstream region"
                     /ApEinfo_revcolor="#9eafd2"
                     /ApEinfo_fwdcolor="#9eafd2"
     CDS             3398..4444
                     /label="Himar_Tnp"
                     /ApEinfo_revcolor="#f58a5e"
                     /ApEinfo_fwdcolor="#f58a5e"
     prokaryote t... 4449..4629
                     /label="TAmarelleT9"
                     /ApEinfo_revcolor="#f58a5e"
                     /ApEinfo_fwdcolor="#f58a5e"
     miscellaneous   4630..4875
                     /label="oriT"
                     /ApEinfo_revcolor="#84b0dc"
                     /ApEinfo_fwdcolor="#84b0dc"
     miscellaneous   complement(4895..4934)
                     /label="UNS1"
                     /ApEinfo_revcolor="#9eafd2"
                     /ApEinfo_fwdcolor="#9eafd2"
     prokaryote t... complement(4935..4964)
                     /label="L2U5H11"
                     /ApEinfo_revcolor="#f8d3a9"
                     /ApEinfo_fwdcolor="#f8d3a9"
     primer_bind     complement(5017..5033)
                     /label="M13 fwd"
                     /ApEinfo_revcolor="#d59687"
                     /ApEinfo_fwdcolor="#d59687"
ORIGIN
        1 AACGTCGTGA CTGGGAAAAC CCTGGCGCTT GTGGTGGATC ACAGTTATTG GAGACTTCCT
       61 TGGCCGTACG ATGGGTTTTG TTTCAGGTAT CTGGCACTTT TCGGGGAAAT GTGCGCGGAA
      121 CCCCTATTTG TTTATTTTTC TAAATACATT CAAATATGTA TCCGCTCATG AGACAATAAC
      181 CCTGATAAAT GCTTCAATAA TATTGAAAAA GGAAGAGTAT GAGTATTCAA CATTTCCGTG
      241 TCGCCCTTAT TCCCTTTTTT GCGGCATTTT GCCTTCCTGT TTTTGCTCAC CCAGAAACGC
      301 TGGTGAAAGT AAAAGATGCT GAAGATCAGT TGGGTGCACG AGTGGGTTAC ATCGAACTGG
      361 ATCTCAACAG CGGTAAGATC CTTGAGAGTT TTCGCCCCGA AGAACGTTTT CCAATGATGA
      421 GCACTTTTAA AGTTCTGCTA TGTGGCGCGG TATTATCCCG TATTGACGCC GGGCAAGAGC
      481 AACTCGGTCG CCGCATACAC TATTCTCAGA ATGACTTGGT TGAGTACTCA CCAGTCACAG
      541 AAAAGCATCT TACGGATGGC ATGACAGTAA GAGAATTATG CAGTGCTGCC ATAACCATGA
      601 GTGATAACAC TGCGGCCAAC TTACTTCTGA CAACGATCGG AGGACCGAAG GAGCTAACCG
      661 CTTTTTTGCA CAACATGGGG GATCATGTAA CTCGCCTTGA TCGTTGGGAA CCGGAGCTGA
      721 ATGAAGCCAT ACCAAACGAC GAGCGTGACA CCACGATGCC TGTAGCAATG GCAACAACGT
      781 TGCGCAAACT ATTAACTGGC GAACTACTTA CTCTAGCTTC CCGGCAACAA TTAATAGACT
      841 GGATGGAGGC GGATAAAGTT GCAGGACCAC TTCTGCGCTC GGCCCTTCCG GCTGGCTGGT
      901 TTATTGCTGA TAAATCTGGA GCCGGTGAGC GTGGCTCTCG CGGTATCATT GCAGCACTGG
      961 GGCCAGATGG TAAGCCCTCC CGTATCGTAG TTATCTACAC GACGGGGAGT CAGGCAACTA
     1021 TGGATGAACG AAATAGACAG ATCGCTGAGA TAGGTGCCTC ACTGATTAAG CATTGGTAAC
     1081 TGTCAGACCA AGTTTACTCA TATATACTTT AGATTGATTT AAAACTTCAT TTTTAATTTA
     1141 AAAGGATCTA GGTGAAGATC CTTGAATTGC CATTATCAAC AAGTTTGTAC AAAAAAGCAG
     1201 GCTCCGAATT GGTATCACGA GGACGATTTG AAGCCCCCTA CCCATTTACG CTGACTTGAC
     1261 GGGACGGCGG CTTTGTTGAA TAGAGCGTCA GACCCCGTAG AAAAGATCAA AGGATCTTCG
     1321 GCCGGCCGGC GCGCCGATCT GAAGATCAGC AGTTCAACCT GTTGATAGTA CGTACTAAGC
     1381 TCTCATGTTT CACGTACTAA GCTCTCATGT TTAACGTACT AAGCTCTCAT GTTTAACGAA
     1441 CTAAACCCTC ATGGCTAACG TACTAAGCTC TCATGGCTAA CGTACTAAGC TCTCATGTTT
     1501 CACGTACTAA GCTCTCATGT TTGAACAATA AAATTAATAT AAATCAGCAA CTTAAATAGC
     1561 CTCTAAGGTT TTAAGTTTTA TAAGAAAAAA AAGAATATAT AAGGCTTTTA AAGCCTTTAA
     1621 GGTTTAACGG TTGTGGACAA CAAGCCAGGG ATGTAACGCA CTGAGAAGCC CTTAGAGCCT
     1681 CTCAAAGCAA TTTTGAGTGA CACAGGAACA CTTAACGGCT GACATGGGGC GCGCCCAGCT
     1741 GTAACGCCAG CAACGCGGCC TTTTTACGGT TCCTGGCCTT TTGCTGGCCT TTTGCTCACA
     1801 TGTTCTTTCC AGCGACATAT GCCATACGCC GAACTGAACT CCACCTAATG TCTTGGAGAT
     1861 TGTCGGATAG CGCGGAATAG GATTGTGCCC TCTGAGCGGA TAACAATTTC ACACAGGAAA
     1921 CAGCTATGAC CATGACACAT GCATCCACCA TCGCAGACTT ATCATCACTG AGCCTCCACC
     1981 TAGCCTATAC AACAATAGCG TGCGTGGTTA GCACGCTAGG TGGAAGGGCT CGGAGTTGTG
     2041 GTAATCTATG TATCCTGGGG TGCTCTTCAT GCTAGCGTAA CAGGTTGGAT GATAAGTCCC
     2101 CGGTCTAGCC GACTGCGCAA AAGACATAAT CGATTCACAA AAAATAGGCA CACGAAAAAC
     2161 AAGTTAAGGG ATGCAGTTTA TGCATCCCTT AACAAGCTTA CTTATTAAAT AATTTATAGC
     2221 TATTGAAAAG AGATAAGAAT TGTTCAAAGC TAATATTGTT TAAATCGTCA ATTCCTGCAT
     2281 GTTTTAAGGA ATTGTTAAAT TGATTTTTTG TAAATATTTT CTTGTATTCT TTGTTAACCC
     2341 ATTTCATAAC GAAATAATTA TACTTTTGTT TATCTTTGTG TGATATTCTT GATTTTTTTC
     2401 TACTTAATCT GATAAGTGAG CTATTCACTT TAGGTTTAGG ATGAAAATAT TCTCTTGGAA
     2461 CCATACTTAA TATAGAAATA TCAACTTCTG CCATTAAAAG TAATGCCAAT GAGCGTTTTG
     2521 TATTTAATAA TCTTTTAGCA AACCCGTATT CCACGATTAA ATAAATCTCA TTAGCTATAC
     2581 TATCAAAAAC AATTTTGCGT ATTATATCCG TACTTATGTT ATAAGGTATA TTACCATATA
     2641 TTTTATAGGA TTGGTTTTTA GGAAATTTAA ACTGCAATAT ATCCTTGTTT AAAACTTGGA
     2701 AATTATCGTG ATCAACAAGT TTATTTTCTG TAGTTTTGCA TAATTTATGG TCTATTTCAA
     2761 TGGCAGTTAC GAAATTACAC CTCTTTACTA ATTCAAGGGT AAAATGGCCT TTTCCTGAGC
     2821 CGATTTCAAA GATATTATCA TGTTCATTTA ATCTTATGTT TGTCATAATC TTGTCGATAT
     2881 TATGCTTAGA AGTAATAAAG TTTTGACTGT GTTTTATATT TTTCTCGTTC ATTAGTTCAG
     2941 CCTTCTGAAT GCGTTAAAGA GGGTACAAAT TCTGTCGAAC TGGGGTATAC CCGCAATTAT
     3001 ACCCACACAA TGGGGTTGAT GTGGGGGGAA TCTGGTTGAG TTCGGTAGAA TTGATTTGGA
     3061 GGCAGAACGC TTAAATTGTG GCGTTCTGAA ACGAAAAACC AGCTTCACAC GGCGTGTGGC
     3121 TGCGGAACGG GCGTCTGAGG ATTGTTTATA CGTGTAAAAC CGATGTGGTG CCACCCTACT
     3181 CGACGCGTCC TACGCGTGAC CCTAGACCGG GGACTTATCA TCCAACCTGT TAAAGCCCAA
     3241 TCCTTGTAAC AATTTGAAAA CAGAATGCGA CAGATACATA CGGATATACC CTTATGCTGT
     3301 TTGACTTTCC TAATTTTGAA TTTTGTTGGC GCAGCCTTGC CGTAGGCTAT TTTGAATTTT
     3361 GAATTGGTAT TAGTACCCAA TCCCCAGTAC CCAATTTATG GAAAAAAAGG AATTTCGTGT
     3421 TTTGATAAAA TACTGTTTTC TGAAGGGAAA AAATACAGTG GAAGCAAAAA CTTGGCTTGA
     3481 TAATGAGTTT CCGGACTCTG CCCCAGGGAA ATCAACAATA ATTGATTGGT ATGCAAAATT
     3541 CAAGCGTGGT GAAATGAGCA CGGAGGACGG TGAACGCAGT GGACGCCCGA AAGAGGTGGT
     3601 TACCGACGAA AACATCAAAA AAATCCACAA AATGATTTTG AATGACCGTA AAATGAAGTT
     3661 GATCGAGATA GCAGAGGCCT TAAAGATATC AAAGGAACGT GTTGGTCATA TCATTCATCA
     3721 ATATTTGGAT ATGCGGAAGC TCTGTGCGAA ATGGGTGCCG CGCGAGCTCA CATTTGACCA
     3781 AAAACAACGA CGTGTTGATG ATTCTAAGCG GTGTTTGCAG CTGTTAACTC GTAATACACC
     3841 CGAGTTTTTC CGTCGATATG TGACAATGGA TGAAACATGG CTCCATCACT ACACTCCTGA
     3901 GTCCAATCGA CAGTCGGCTG AGTGGACAGC GACCGGTGAA CCGTCTCCGA AGCGTGGAAA
     3961 GACTCAAAAG TCCGCTGGCA AAGTAATGGC CTCTGTTTTT TGGGATGCGC ATGGAATAAT
     4021 TTTTATCGAT TATCTTGAGA AGGGAAAAAC CATCAACAGT GACTATTATA TGGCGTTATT
     4081 GGAGCGTTTG AAGGTCGAAA TCGCGGCAAA ACGGCCCCAC ATGAAGAAGA AAAAAGTGTT
     4141 GTTCCACCAA GACAACGCAC CGTGCCACAA GTCATTGAGA ACGATGGCAA AAATTCATGA
     4201 ATTGGGCTTC GAATTGCTTC CCCACCCGCC GTATTCTCCA GATCTGGCCC CCAGCGACTT
     4261 TTTCTTGTTC TCAGACCTCA AAAGGATGCT CGCAGGGAAA AAATTTGGCT GCAATGAAGA
     4321 GGTGATCGCC GAAACTGAGG CCTATTTTGA GGCAAAACCG AAGGAGTACT ACCAAAATGG
     4381 TATCAAAAAA TTGGAAGGTC GTTATAATCG TTGTATCGCT CTTGAAGGGA ACTATGTTGA
     4441 ATAAGCTTGG AATCTCCTTC TCGCCTCTTT CGCTGAACAC GAAAGCGAAT CCGTTCAGCA
     4501 CACACTTTAC GATATGGCGC AAAAAGTCCT CGGCTGCGTG CCGGAAGTGA AAGACATCCA
     4561 CCTCACCATG CCCAACAAGC ATTGCCTGCT CGTGGACCTG TCCCGCTTCG GTCAGGACAA
     4621 TCCCAACGAC TTTTCCGCTG CATAACCCTG CTTCGGGGTC ATTATAGCGA TTTTTTCGGT
     4681 ATATCCATCC TTTTTCGCAC GATATACAGG ATTTTGCCAA AGGGTTCGTG TAGACTTTCC
     4741 TTGGTGTATC CAACGGCGTC AGCCGGGCAG GATAGGTGAA GTAGGCCCAC CCGCGAGCGG
     4801 GTGTTCCTTC TTCACTGTCC CTTATTCGCA CCTGGCGGTG CTCAACGGGA ATCCTGCTCT
     4861 GCGAGGCTGG CCGTACTCCT CATTGAAGAG CTCGGAGACG AGACGAGACA GCCTGAGAAT
     4921 GGATGCGAGT AATGATACAA CAATAGCGTG CTGTTCGCAC GCTAAGGTCA GGCGGAATGG
     4981 CACTTCCTTA TTCCAGATGC GTGCGGATTA TGCATGACTG GCCGTCGTTT TAC
//
