# Supplementary material for: A scalable transposon mutagenesis system for non-model bacteria
Source: bioRxiv preprint, doi:10.64898/2025.12.22.696024, version 1 (2025-12-23)
Supplement: Plasmid sequences [file 696024_file12.zip › Plasmid sequences/Transposon variant libraries/Himar1-only libraries/pGLU_30/pGLU_9-pGLU_83-pGLU_94.gb]

LOCUS       pGLU_9-pGLU_83-pGLU_94  5033 bp ds-DNA     circular     19-NOV-2024
DEFINITION  .
KEYWORDS    "Name:pGLU_9-pGLU_83-pGLU_94" "Tnp Promoter:Firmicutes_40_13926"
            "Abr Promoter:Firmicutes_32_14434" "Selectable Marker:Erythromycin"
            "Transposase:Himar"
FEATURES             Location/Qualifiers
     promoter        114..218
                     /label="Pamp"
                     /ApEinfo_revcolor="#faac61"
                     /ApEinfo_fwdcolor="#faac61"
     CDS             219..1079
                     /label="AmpR"
                     /ApEinfo_revcolor="#f58a5e"
                     /ApEinfo_fwdcolor="#f58a5e"
     ORI             complement(1336..1724)
                     /label="R6K ORI"
                     /ApEinfo_revcolor="#f58a5e"
                     /ApEinfo_fwdcolor="#f58a5e"
     primer_bind     1914..1930
                     /label="M13 rev"
                     /ApEinfo_revcolor="#c7b0e3"
                     /ApEinfo_fwdcolor="#c7b0e3"
     prokaryote p... complement(1987..2018)
                     /label="L2U8H11"
                     /ApEinfo_revcolor="#75c6a9"
                     /ApEinfo_fwdcolor="#75c6a9"
     miscellaneous   complement(2019..2058)
                     /label="UNSX"
                     /ApEinfo_revcolor="#9eafd2"
                     /ApEinfo_fwdcolor="#9eafd2"
     miscellaneous   2078..2107
                     /label="Himar_LE"
                     /ApEinfo_revcolor="#faac61"
                     /ApEinfo_fwdcolor="#faac61"
     miscellaneous   complement(2078..2107)
                     /label="Himar_RE"
                     /ApEinfo_revcolor="#faac61"
                     /ApEinfo_fwdcolor="#faac61"
     prokaryote t... complement(2108..2193)
                     /label="TermC"
                     /ApEinfo_revcolor="#f8d3a9"
                     /ApEinfo_fwdcolor="#f8d3a9"
     misc_feature    complement(2198..2932)
                     /label="ermC"
                     /ApEinfo_revcolor="#faac61"
                     /ApEinfo_fwdcolor="#faac61"
                     /note="codon-optimized to allow Twist synthesis"
     misc_feature    complement(2930..2933)
                     /label="downstream region"
                     /ApEinfo_revcolor="#9eafd2"
                     /ApEinfo_fwdcolor="#9eafd2"
     RS421_promot... complement(2934..3098)
                     /label=14434
                     /ApEinfo_revcolor="#84b0dc"
                     /ApEinfo_fwdcolor="#84b0dc"
     misc_feature    3099..3128
                     /label="R primer binding"
                     /ApEinfo_revcolor="#d6b295"
                     /ApEinfo_fwdcolor="#d6b295"
     Primer site     complement(3099..3128)
                     /label="R-skpp-asm-15-mer-2x"
                     /ApEinfo_revcolor="#f58a5e"
                     /ApEinfo_fwdcolor="#f58a5e"
     promoter ID ... complement(3129..3148)
                     /label=">skpp-1928-F_sk20mer-2219"
                     /ApEinfo_revcolor="#f58a5e"
                     /ApEinfo_fwdcolor="#f58a5e"
     misc_feature    complement(3149..3152)
                     /label="downstream region"
                     /ApEinfo_revcolor="#9eafd2"
                     /ApEinfo_fwdcolor="#9eafd2"
     misc_feature    complement(3149..3152)
                     /label="upstream region"
                     /ApEinfo_revcolor="#9eafd2"
                     /ApEinfo_fwdcolor="#9eafd2"
     promoter ID ... complement(3153..3172)
                     /label=">skpp-1939-F_sk20mer-6802"
                     /ApEinfo_revcolor="#f58a5e"
                     /ApEinfo_fwdcolor="#f58a5e"
     misc_feature    complement(3173..3202)
                     /label="F primer binding"
                     /ApEinfo_revcolor="#d6b295"
                     /ApEinfo_fwdcolor="#d6b295"
     miscellaneous   3203..3232
                     /label="Himar_RE"
                     /ApEinfo_revcolor="#faac61"
                     /ApEinfo_fwdcolor="#faac61"
     miscellaneous   complement(3203..3232)
                     /label="Himar_LE"
                     /ApEinfo_revcolor="#faac61"
                     /ApEinfo_fwdcolor="#faac61"
     RS421_promot... 3233..3397
                     /label=13926
                     /ApEinfo_revcolor="#f58a5e"
                     /ApEinfo_fwdcolor="#f58a5e"
     misc_feature    complement(3398..3401)
                     /label="upstream region"
                     /ApEinfo_revcolor="#9eafd2"
                     /ApEinfo_fwdcolor="#9eafd2"
     CDS             3398..4444
                     /label="Himar_Tnp"
                     /ApEinfo_revcolor="#f58a5e"
                     /ApEinfo_fwdcolor="#f58a5e"
     prokaryote t... 4449..4629
                     /label="TAmarelleT9"
                     /ApEinfo_revcolor="#f58a5e"
                     /ApEinfo_fwdcolor="#f58a5e"
     miscellaneous   4630..4875
                     /label="oriT"
                     /ApEinfo_revcolor="#84b0dc"
                     /ApEinfo_fwdcolor="#84b0dc"
     miscellaneous   complement(4895..4934)
                     /label="UNS1"
                     /ApEinfo_revcolor="#9eafd2"
                     /ApEinfo_fwdcolor="#9eafd2"
     prokaryote t... complement(4935..4964)
                     /label="L2U5H11"
                     /ApEinfo_revcolor="#f8d3a9"
                     /ApEinfo_fwdcolor="#f8d3a9"
     primer_bind     complement(5017..5033)
                     /label="M13 fwd"
                     /ApEinfo_revcolor="#d59687"
                     /ApEinfo_fwdcolor="#d59687"
ORIGIN
        1 AACGTCGTGA CTGGGAAAAC CCTGGCGCTT GTGGTGGATC ACAGTTATTG GAGACTTCCT
       61 TGGCCGTACG ATGGGTTTTG TTTCAGGTAT CTGGCACTTT TCGGGGAAAT GTGCGCGGAA
      121 CCCCTATTTG TTTATTTTTC TAAATACATT CAAATATGTA TCCGCTCATG AGACAATAAC
      181 CCTGATAAAT GCTTCAATAA TATTGAAAAA GGAAGAGTAT GAGTATTCAA CATTTCCGTG
      241 TCGCCCTTAT TCCCTTTTTT GCGGCATTTT GCCTTCCTGT TTTTGCTCAC CCAGAAACGC
      301 TGGTGAAAGT AAAAGATGCT GAAGATCAGT TGGGTGCACG AGTGGGTTAC ATCGAACTGG
      361 ATCTCAACAG CGGTAAGATC CTTGAGAGTT TTCGCCCCGA AGAACGTTTT CCAATGATGA
      421 GCACTTTTAA AGTTCTGCTA TGTGGCGCGG TATTATCCCG TATTGACGCC GGGCAAGAGC
      481 AACTCGGTCG CCGCATACAC TATTCTCAGA ATGACTTGGT TGAGTACTCA CCAGTCACAG
      541 AAAAGCATCT TACGGATGGC ATGACAGTAA GAGAATTATG CAGTGCTGCC ATAACCATGA
      601 GTGATAACAC TGCGGCCAAC TTACTTCTGA CAACGATCGG AGGACCGAAG GAGCTAACCG
      661 CTTTTTTGCA CAACATGGGG GATCATGTAA CTCGCCTTGA TCGTTGGGAA CCGGAGCTGA
      721 ATGAAGCCAT ACCAAACGAC GAGCGTGACA CCACGATGCC TGTAGCAATG GCAACAACGT
      781 TGCGCAAACT ATTAACTGGC GAACTACTTA CTCTAGCTTC CCGGCAACAA TTAATAGACT
      841 GGATGGAGGC GGATAAAGTT GCAGGACCAC TTCTGCGCTC GGCCCTTCCG GCTGGCTGGT
      901 TTATTGCTGA TAAATCTGGA GCCGGTGAGC GTGGCTCTCG CGGTATCATT GCAGCACTGG
      961 GGCCAGATGG TAAGCCCTCC CGTATCGTAG TTATCTACAC GACGGGGAGT CAGGCAACTA
     1021 TGGATGAACG AAATAGACAG ATCGCTGAGA TAGGTGCCTC ACTGATTAAG CATTGGTAAC
     1081 TGTCAGACCA AGTTTACTCA TATATACTTT AGATTGATTT AAAACTTCAT TTTTAATTTA
     1141 AAAGGATCTA GGTGAAGATC CTTGAATTGC CATTATCAAC AAGTTTGTAC AAAAAAGCAG
     1201 GCTCCGAATT GGTATCACGA GGACGATTTG AAGCCCCCTA CCCATTTACG CTGACTTGAC
     1261 GGGACGGCGG CTTTGTTGAA TAGAGCGTCA GACCCCGTAG AAAAGATCAA AGGATCTTCG
     1321 GCCGGCCGGC GCGCCGATCT GAAGATCAGC AGTTCAACCT GTTGATAGTA CGTACTAAGC
     1381 TCTCATGTTT CACGTACTAA GCTCTCATGT TTAACGTACT AAGCTCTCAT GTTTAACGAA
     1441 CTAAACCCTC ATGGCTAACG TACTAAGCTC TCATGGCTAA CGTACTAAGC TCTCATGTTT
     1501 CACGTACTAA GCTCTCATGT TTGAACAATA AAATTAATAT AAATCAGCAA CTTAAATAGC
     1561 CTCTAAGGTT TTAAGTTTTA TAAGAAAAAA AAGAATATAT AAGGCTTTTA AAGCCTTTAA
     1621 GGTTTAACGG TTGTGGACAA CAAGCCAGGG ATGTAACGCA CTGAGAAGCC CTTAGAGCCT
     1681 CTCAAAGCAA TTTTGAGTGA CACAGGAACA CTTAACGGCT GACATGGGGC GCGCCCAGCT
     1741 GTAACGCCAG CAACGCGGCC TTTTTACGGT TCCTGGCCTT TTGCTGGCCT TTTGCTCACA
     1801 TGTTCTTTCC AGCGACATAT GCCATACGCC GAACTGAACT CCACCTAATG TCTTGGAGAT
     1861 TGTCGGATAG CGCGGAATAG GATTGTGCCC TCTGAGCGGA TAACAATTTC ACACAGGAAA
     1921 CAGCTATGAC CATGACACAT GCATCCACCA TCGCAGACTT ATCATCACTG AGCCTCCACC
     1981 TAGCCTATAC AACAATAGCG TGCGTGGTTA GCACGCTAGG TGGAAGGGCT CGGAGTTGTG
     2041 GTAATCTATG TATCCTGGGG TGCTCTTCAT GCTAGCGTAA CAGGTTGGAT GATAAGTCCC
     2101 CGGTCTAGCC GACTGCGCAA AAGACATAAT CGATTCACAA AAAATAGGCA CACGAAAAAC
     2161 AAGTTAAGGG ATGCAGTTTA TGCATCCCTT AACAAGCTTA CTTATTAAAT AATTTATAGC
     2221 TATTGAAAAG AGATAAGAAT TGTTCAAAGC TAATATTGTT TAAATCGTCA ATTCCTGCAT
     2281 GTTTTAAGGA ATTGTTAAAT TGATTTTTTG TAAATATTTT CTTGTATTCT TTGTTAACCC
     2341 ATTTCATAAC GAAATAATTA TACTTTTGTT TATCTTTGTG TGATATTCTT GATTTTTTTC
     2401 TACTTAATCT GATAAGTGAG CTATTCACTT TAGGTTTAGG ATGAAAATAT TCTCTTGGAA
     2461 CCATACTTAA TATAGAAATA TCAACTTCTG CCATTAAAAG TAATGCCAAT GAGCGTTTTG
     2521 TATTTAATAA TCTTTTAGCA AACCCGTATT CCACGATTAA ATAAATCTCA TTAGCTATAC
     2581 TATCAAAAAC AATTTTGCGT ATTATATCCG TACTTATGTT ATAAGGTATA TTACCATATA
     2641 TTTTATAGGA TTGGTTTTTA GGAAATTTAA ACTGCAATAT ATCCTTGTTT AAAACTTGGA
     2701 AATTATCGTG ATCAACAAGT TTATTTTCTG TAGTTTTGCA TAATTTATGG TCTATTTCAA
     2761 TGGCAGTTAC GAAATTACAC CTCTTTACTA ATTCAAGGGT AAAATGGCCT TTTCCTGAGC
     2821 CGATTTCAAA GATATTATCA TGTTCATTTA ATCTTATGTT TGTCATAATC TTGTCGATAT
     2881 TATGCTTAGA AGTAATAAAG TTTTGACTGT GTTTTATATT TTTCTCGTTC ATTtagtatt
     2941 ctctccttaa taaattattt cgttaatgtt ttcattataa aacaaaggcg attattagta
     3001 aaggtcagct ttttaagagt tgtttagttt gtgacctctc cttaacctca ttcttctata
     3061 cataaaagag agaaccgact ggttctctct tgatgttccc agcttcacac ggcgtgtggc
     3121 tgcggaacat gcttaccaac gtccccaata cgGCCCTAGC GTTCATTCAT GTACCCTACT
     3181 CGACGCGTCC TACGCGTGAC CCTAGACCGG GGACTTATCA TCCAACCTGT TAGAAGCAAG
     3241 GAGATTAACT GCCCGTAACA GCCCGATTGG TGAGGGCTCA TAATCAGTGG GGAATGAAGC
     3301 ACCCACTGAT TAAAGTTTCA CTTTATCAAT GCAAGCAATG TTTGAATTTT GTTTTCAAGT
     3361 AAATCAATGA GAGAATTGAA AGGCAGGAGA AAGAAACATG GAAAAAAAGG AATTTCGTGT
     3421 TTTGATAAAA TACTGTTTTC TGAAGGGAAA AAATACAGTG GAAGCAAAAA CTTGGCTTGA
     3481 TAATGAGTTT CCGGACTCTG CCCCAGGGAA ATCAACAATA ATTGATTGGT ATGCAAAATT
     3541 CAAGCGTGGT GAAATGAGCA CGGAGGACGG TGAACGCAGT GGACGCCCGA AAGAGGTGGT
     3601 TACCGACGAA AACATCAAAA AAATCCACAA AATGATTTTG AATGACCGTA AAATGAAGTT
     3661 GATCGAGATA GCAGAGGCCT TAAAGATATC AAAGGAACGT GTTGGTCATA TCATTCATCA
     3721 ATATTTGGAT ATGCGGAAGC TCTGTGCGAA ATGGGTGCCG CGCGAGCTCA CATTTGACCA
     3781 AAAACAACGA CGTGTTGATG ATTCTAAGCG GTGTTTGCAG CTGTTAACTC GTAATACACC
     3841 CGAGTTTTTC CGTCGATATG TGACAATGGA TGAAACATGG CTCCATCACT ACACTCCTGA
     3901 GTCCAATCGA CAGTCGGCTG AGTGGACAGC GACCGGTGAA CCGTCTCCGA AGCGTGGAAA
     3961 GACTCAAAAG TCCGCTGGCA AAGTAATGGC CTCTGTTTTT TGGGATGCGC ATGGAATAAT
     4021 TTTTATCGAT TATCTTGAGA AGGGAAAAAC CATCAACAGT GACTATTATA TGGCGTTATT
     4081 GGAGCGTTTG AAGGTCGAAA TCGCGGCAAA ACGGCCCCAC ATGAAGAAGA AAAAAGTGTT
     4141 GTTCCACCAA GACAACGCAC CGTGCCACAA GTCATTGAGA ACGATGGCAA AAATTCATGA
     4201 ATTGGGCTTC GAATTGCTTC CCCACCCGCC GTATTCTCCA GATCTGGCCC CCAGCGACTT
     4261 TTTCTTGTTC TCAGACCTCA AAAGGATGCT CGCAGGGAAA AAATTTGGCT GCAATGAAGA
     4321 GGTGATCGCC GAAACTGAGG CCTATTTTGA GGCAAAACCG AAGGAGTACT ACCAAAATGG
     4381 TATCAAAAAA TTGGAAGGTC GTTATAATCG TTGTATCGCT CTTGAAGGGA ACTATGTTGA
     4441 ATAAGCTTGG AATCTCCTTC TCGCCTCTTT CGCTGAACAC GAAAGCGAAT CCGTTCAGCA
     4501 CACACTTTAC GATATGGCGC AAAAAGTCCT CGGCTGCGTG CCGGAAGTGA AAGACATCCA
     4561 CCTCACCATG CCCAACAAGC ATTGCCTGCT CGTGGACCTG TCCCGCTTCG GTCAGGACAA
     4621 TCCCAACGAC TTTTCCGCTG CATAACCCTG CTTCGGGGTC ATTATAGCGA TTTTTTCGGT
     4681 ATATCCATCC TTTTTCGCAC GATATACAGG ATTTTGCCAA AGGGTTCGTG TAGACTTTCC
     4741 TTGGTGTATC CAACGGCGTC AGCCGGGCAG GATAGGTGAA GTAGGCCCAC CCGCGAGCGG
     4801 GTGTTCCTTC TTCACTGTCC CTTATTCGCA CCTGGCGGTG CTCAACGGGA ATCCTGCTCT
     4861 GCGAGGCTGG CCGTACTCCT CATTGAAGAG CTCGGAGACG AGACGAGACA GCCTGAGAAT
     4921 GGATGCGAGT AATGATACAA CAATAGCGTG CTGTTCGCAC GCTAAGGTCA GGCGGAATGG
     4981 CACTTCCTTA TTCCAGATGC GTGCGGATTA TGCATGACTG GCCGTCGTTT TAC
//
