# Supplementary material for: A scalable transposon mutagenesis system for non-model bacteria
Source: bioRxiv preprint, doi:10.64898/2025.12.22.696024, version 1 (2025-12-23)
Supplement: Plasmid sequences [file 696024_file12.zip › Plasmid sequences/Transposon variant libraries/Himar1-only libraries/pGLU_30/pGLU_9-pGLU_69-pGLU_88.gb]

LOCUS       pGLU_9-pGLU_69-pGLU_88  5033 bp ds-DNA     circular     19-NOV-2024
DEFINITION  .
KEYWORDS    "Name:pGLU_9-pGLU_69-pGLU_88" "Tnp
            Promoter:Proteobacteria_62_13467" "Abr
            Promoter:Cyanobacteria_38_13181" "Selectable Marker:Erythromycin"
            "Transposase:Himar"
FEATURES             Location/Qualifiers
     promoter        114..218
                     /label="Pamp"
                     /ApEinfo_revcolor="#faac61"
                     /ApEinfo_fwdcolor="#faac61"
     CDS             219..1079
                     /label="AmpR"
                     /ApEinfo_revcolor="#f58a5e"
                     /ApEinfo_fwdcolor="#f58a5e"
     ORI             complement(1336..1724)
                     /label="R6K ORI"
                     /ApEinfo_revcolor="#f58a5e"
                     /ApEinfo_fwdcolor="#f58a5e"
     primer_bind     1914..1930
                     /label="M13 rev"
                     /ApEinfo_revcolor="#c7b0e3"
                     /ApEinfo_fwdcolor="#c7b0e3"
     prokaryote p... complement(1987..2018)
                     /label="L2U8H11"
                     /ApEinfo_revcolor="#75c6a9"
                     /ApEinfo_fwdcolor="#75c6a9"
     miscellaneous   complement(2019..2058)
                     /label="UNSX"
                     /ApEinfo_revcolor="#9eafd2"
                     /ApEinfo_fwdcolor="#9eafd2"
     miscellaneous   2078..2107
                     /label="Himar_LE"
                     /ApEinfo_revcolor="#faac61"
                     /ApEinfo_fwdcolor="#faac61"
     miscellaneous   complement(2078..2107)
                     /label="Himar_RE"
                     /ApEinfo_revcolor="#faac61"
                     /ApEinfo_fwdcolor="#faac61"
     prokaryote t... complement(2108..2193)
                     /label="TermC"
                     /ApEinfo_revcolor="#f8d3a9"
                     /ApEinfo_fwdcolor="#f8d3a9"
     misc_feature    complement(2198..2932)
                     /label="ermC"
                     /ApEinfo_revcolor="#faac61"
                     /ApEinfo_fwdcolor="#faac61"
                     /note="codon-optimized to allow Twist synthesis"
     misc_feature    complement(2930..2933)
                     /label="downstream region"
                     /ApEinfo_revcolor="#9eafd2"
                     /ApEinfo_fwdcolor="#9eafd2"
     RS421_promot... complement(2934..3098)
                     /label=13181
                     /ApEinfo_revcolor="#f58a5e"
                     /ApEinfo_fwdcolor="#f58a5e"
     misc_feature    3099..3128
                     /label="R primer binding"
                     /ApEinfo_revcolor="#d6b295"
                     /ApEinfo_fwdcolor="#d6b295"
     promoter ID ... complement(3129..3148)
                     /label=">skpp-1914-F_sk20mer-8364"
                     /ApEinfo_revcolor="#f58a5e"
                     /ApEinfo_fwdcolor="#f58a5e"
     misc_feature    complement(3149..3152)
                     /label="upstream region"
                     /ApEinfo_revcolor="#9eafd2"
                     /ApEinfo_fwdcolor="#9eafd2"
     misc_feature    complement(3149..3152)
                     /label="downstream region"
                     /ApEinfo_revcolor="#9eafd2"
                     /ApEinfo_fwdcolor="#9eafd2"
     promoter ID ... complement(3153..3172)
                     /label=">skpp-1933-F_sk20mer-1244"
                     /ApEinfo_revcolor="#f58a5e"
                     /ApEinfo_fwdcolor="#f58a5e"
     misc_feature    complement(3173..3202)
                     /label="F primer binding"
                     /ApEinfo_revcolor="#d6b295"
                     /ApEinfo_fwdcolor="#d6b295"
     miscellaneous   3203..3232
                     /label="Himar_RE"
                     /ApEinfo_revcolor="#faac61"
                     /ApEinfo_fwdcolor="#faac61"
     miscellaneous   complement(3203..3232)
                     /label="Himar_LE"
                     /ApEinfo_revcolor="#faac61"
                     /ApEinfo_fwdcolor="#faac61"
     RS421_promot... 3233..3397
                     /label=13467
                     /ApEinfo_revcolor="#f58a5e"
                     /ApEinfo_fwdcolor="#f58a5e"
     misc_feature    complement(3398..3401)
                     /label="upstream region"
                     /ApEinfo_revcolor="#9eafd2"
                     /ApEinfo_fwdcolor="#9eafd2"
     CDS             3398..4444
                     /label="Himar_Tnp"
                     /ApEinfo_revcolor="#f58a5e"
                     /ApEinfo_fwdcolor="#f58a5e"
     prokaryote t... 4449..4629
                     /label="TAmarelleT9"
                     /ApEinfo_revcolor="#f58a5e"
                     /ApEinfo_fwdcolor="#f58a5e"
     miscellaneous   4630..4875
                     /label="oriT"
                     /ApEinfo_revcolor="#84b0dc"
                     /ApEinfo_fwdcolor="#84b0dc"
     miscellaneous   complement(4895..4934)
                     /label="UNS1"
                     /ApEinfo_revcolor="#9eafd2"
                     /ApEinfo_fwdcolor="#9eafd2"
     prokaryote t... complement(4935..4964)
                     /label="L2U5H11"
                     /ApEinfo_revcolor="#f8d3a9"
                     /ApEinfo_fwdcolor="#f8d3a9"
     primer_bind     complement(5017..5033)
                     /label="M13 fwd"
                     /ApEinfo_revcolor="#d59687"
                     /ApEinfo_fwdcolor="#d59687"
ORIGIN
        1 AACGTCGTGA CTGGGAAAAC CCTGGCGCTT GTGGTGGATC ACAGTTATTG GAGACTTCCT
       61 TGGCCGTACG ATGGGTTTTG TTTCAGGTAT CTGGCACTTT TCGGGGAAAT GTGCGCGGAA
      121 CCCCTATTTG TTTATTTTTC TAAATACATT CAAATATGTA TCCGCTCATG AGACAATAAC
      181 CCTGATAAAT GCTTCAATAA TATTGAAAAA GGAAGAGTAT GAGTATTCAA CATTTCCGTG
      241 TCGCCCTTAT TCCCTTTTTT GCGGCATTTT GCCTTCCTGT TTTTGCTCAC CCAGAAACGC
      301 TGGTGAAAGT AAAAGATGCT GAAGATCAGT TGGGTGCACG AGTGGGTTAC ATCGAACTGG
      361 ATCTCAACAG CGGTAAGATC CTTGAGAGTT TTCGCCCCGA AGAACGTTTT CCAATGATGA
      421 GCACTTTTAA AGTTCTGCTA TGTGGCGCGG TATTATCCCG TATTGACGCC GGGCAAGAGC
      481 AACTCGGTCG CCGCATACAC TATTCTCAGA ATGACTTGGT TGAGTACTCA CCAGTCACAG
      541 AAAAGCATCT TACGGATGGC ATGACAGTAA GAGAATTATG CAGTGCTGCC ATAACCATGA
      601 GTGATAACAC TGCGGCCAAC TTACTTCTGA CAACGATCGG AGGACCGAAG GAGCTAACCG
      661 CTTTTTTGCA CAACATGGGG GATCATGTAA CTCGCCTTGA TCGTTGGGAA CCGGAGCTGA
      721 ATGAAGCCAT ACCAAACGAC GAGCGTGACA CCACGATGCC TGTAGCAATG GCAACAACGT
      781 TGCGCAAACT ATTAACTGGC GAACTACTTA CTCTAGCTTC CCGGCAACAA TTAATAGACT
      841 GGATGGAGGC GGATAAAGTT GCAGGACCAC TTCTGCGCTC GGCCCTTCCG GCTGGCTGGT
      901 TTATTGCTGA TAAATCTGGA GCCGGTGAGC GTGGCTCTCG CGGTATCATT GCAGCACTGG
      961 GGCCAGATGG TAAGCCCTCC CGTATCGTAG TTATCTACAC GACGGGGAGT CAGGCAACTA
     1021 TGGATGAACG AAATAGACAG ATCGCTGAGA TAGGTGCCTC ACTGATTAAG CATTGGTAAC
     1081 TGTCAGACCA AGTTTACTCA TATATACTTT AGATTGATTT AAAACTTCAT TTTTAATTTA
     1141 AAAGGATCTA GGTGAAGATC CTTGAATTGC CATTATCAAC AAGTTTGTAC AAAAAAGCAG
     1201 GCTCCGAATT GGTATCACGA GGACGATTTG AAGCCCCCTA CCCATTTACG CTGACTTGAC
     1261 GGGACGGCGG CTTTGTTGAA TAGAGCGTCA GACCCCGTAG AAAAGATCAA AGGATCTTCG
     1321 GCCGGCCGGC GCGCCGATCT GAAGATCAGC AGTTCAACCT GTTGATAGTA CGTACTAAGC
     1381 TCTCATGTTT CACGTACTAA GCTCTCATGT TTAACGTACT AAGCTCTCAT GTTTAACGAA
     1441 CTAAACCCTC ATGGCTAACG TACTAAGCTC TCATGGCTAA CGTACTAAGC TCTCATGTTT
     1501 CACGTACTAA GCTCTCATGT TTGAACAATA AAATTAATAT AAATCAGCAA CTTAAATAGC
     1561 CTCTAAGGTT TTAAGTTTTA TAAGAAAAAA AAGAATATAT AAGGCTTTTA AAGCCTTTAA
     1621 GGTTTAACGG TTGTGGACAA CAAGCCAGGG ATGTAACGCA CTGAGAAGCC CTTAGAGCCT
     1681 CTCAAAGCAA TTTTGAGTGA CACAGGAACA CTTAACGGCT GACATGGGGC GCGCCCAGCT
     1741 GTAACGCCAG CAACGCGGCC TTTTTACGGT TCCTGGCCTT TTGCTGGCCT TTTGCTCACA
     1801 TGTTCTTTCC AGCGACATAT GCCATACGCC GAACTGAACT CCACCTAATG TCTTGGAGAT
     1861 TGTCGGATAG CGCGGAATAG GATTGTGCCC TCTGAGCGGA TAACAATTTC ACACAGGAAA
     1921 CAGCTATGAC CATGACACAT GCATCCACCA TCGCAGACTT ATCATCACTG AGCCTCCACC
     1981 TAGCCTATAC AACAATAGCG TGCGTGGTTA GCACGCTAGG TGGAAGGGCT CGGAGTTGTG
     2041 GTAATCTATG TATCCTGGGG TGCTCTTCAT GCTAGCGTAA CAGGTTGGAT GATAAGTCCC
     2101 CGGTCTAGCC GACTGCGCAA AAGACATAAT CGATTCACAA AAAATAGGCA CACGAAAAAC
     2161 AAGTTAAGGG ATGCAGTTTA TGCATCCCTT AACAAGCTTA CTTATTAAAT AATTTATAGC
     2221 TATTGAAAAG AGATAAGAAT TGTTCAAAGC TAATATTGTT TAAATCGTCA ATTCCTGCAT
     2281 GTTTTAAGGA ATTGTTAAAT TGATTTTTTG TAAATATTTT CTTGTATTCT TTGTTAACCC
     2341 ATTTCATAAC GAAATAATTA TACTTTTGTT TATCTTTGTG TGATATTCTT GATTTTTTTC
     2401 TACTTAATCT GATAAGTGAG CTATTCACTT TAGGTTTAGG ATGAAAATAT TCTCTTGGAA
     2461 CCATACTTAA TATAGAAATA TCAACTTCTG CCATTAAAAG TAATGCCAAT GAGCGTTTTG
     2521 TATTTAATAA TCTTTTAGCA AACCCGTATT CCACGATTAA ATAAATCTCA TTAGCTATAC
     2581 TATCAAAAAC AATTTTGCGT ATTATATCCG TACTTATGTT ATAAGGTATA TTACCATATA
     2641 TTTTATAGGA TTGGTTTTTA GGAAATTTAA ACTGCAATAT ATCCTTGTTT AAAACTTGGA
     2701 AATTATCGTG ATCAACAAGT TTATTTTCTG TAGTTTTGCA TAATTTATGG TCTATTTCAA
     2761 TGGCAGTTAC GAAATTACAC CTCTTTACTA ATTCAAGGGT AAAATGGCCT TTTCCTGAGC
     2821 CGATTTCAAA GATATTATCA TGTTCATTTA ATCTTATGTT TGTCATAATC TTGTCGATAT
     2881 TATGCTTAGA AGTAATAAAG TTTTGACTGT GTTTTATATT TTTCTCGTTC ATTAAATTGG
     2941 GTACTGGGGA TTGGGTACTA ATACCAATTC AAAATTCAAA ATAGCCTACG GCAAGGCTGC
     3001 GCCAACAAAA TTCAAAATTA GGAAAGTCAA ACAGCATAAG GGTATATCCG TATGTATCTG
     3061 TCGCATTCTG TTTTCAAATT GTTACAAGGA TTGGGCTTCC AGCTTCACAC GGCGTGTGGC
     3121 TGCGGAACTG AATAGTCCGG GCCTTAGCTA CGAATTCCTA TGCCCCTGTG GAACCCTACT
     3181 CGACGCGTCC TACGCGTGAC CCTAGACCGG GGACTTATCA TCCAACCTGT TACGCCAAAT
     3241 CGAAGCCCGT TCAGGCATGC CTGAACGGGC TTTTTGTTTT GCGCCCGTGA GCTGCTGCGA
     3301 ACGGTGCCGC ATGCCGCTGC CGCATGCGTG CAAATGGGCA TTGCAACGCG CGCGGGCTGC
     3361 GCTATCGTGG CGGTGACGCA GGTTTTGCGA ATATGCCATG GAAAAAAAGG AATTTCGTGT
     3421 TTTGATAAAA TACTGTTTTC TGAAGGGAAA AAATACAGTG GAAGCAAAAA CTTGGCTTGA
     3481 TAATGAGTTT CCGGACTCTG CCCCAGGGAA ATCAACAATA ATTGATTGGT ATGCAAAATT
     3541 CAAGCGTGGT GAAATGAGCA CGGAGGACGG TGAACGCAGT GGACGCCCGA AAGAGGTGGT
     3601 TACCGACGAA AACATCAAAA AAATCCACAA AATGATTTTG AATGACCGTA AAATGAAGTT
     3661 GATCGAGATA GCAGAGGCCT TAAAGATATC AAAGGAACGT GTTGGTCATA TCATTCATCA
     3721 ATATTTGGAT ATGCGGAAGC TCTGTGCGAA ATGGGTGCCG CGCGAGCTCA CATTTGACCA
     3781 AAAACAACGA CGTGTTGATG ATTCTAAGCG GTGTTTGCAG CTGTTAACTC GTAATACACC
     3841 CGAGTTTTTC CGTCGATATG TGACAATGGA TGAAACATGG CTCCATCACT ACACTCCTGA
     3901 GTCCAATCGA CAGTCGGCTG AGTGGACAGC GACCGGTGAA CCGTCTCCGA AGCGTGGAAA
     3961 GACTCAAAAG TCCGCTGGCA AAGTAATGGC CTCTGTTTTT TGGGATGCGC ATGGAATAAT
     4021 TTTTATCGAT TATCTTGAGA AGGGAAAAAC CATCAACAGT GACTATTATA TGGCGTTATT
     4081 GGAGCGTTTG AAGGTCGAAA TCGCGGCAAA ACGGCCCCAC ATGAAGAAGA AAAAAGTGTT
     4141 GTTCCACCAA GACAACGCAC CGTGCCACAA GTCATTGAGA ACGATGGCAA AAATTCATGA
     4201 ATTGGGCTTC GAATTGCTTC CCCACCCGCC GTATTCTCCA GATCTGGCCC CCAGCGACTT
     4261 TTTCTTGTTC TCAGACCTCA AAAGGATGCT CGCAGGGAAA AAATTTGGCT GCAATGAAGA
     4321 GGTGATCGCC GAAACTGAGG CCTATTTTGA GGCAAAACCG AAGGAGTACT ACCAAAATGG
     4381 TATCAAAAAA TTGGAAGGTC GTTATAATCG TTGTATCGCT CTTGAAGGGA ACTATGTTGA
     4441 ATAAGCTTGG AATCTCCTTC TCGCCTCTTT CGCTGAACAC GAAAGCGAAT CCGTTCAGCA
     4501 CACACTTTAC GATATGGCGC AAAAAGTCCT CGGCTGCGTG CCGGAAGTGA AAGACATCCA
     4561 CCTCACCATG CCCAACAAGC ATTGCCTGCT CGTGGACCTG TCCCGCTTCG GTCAGGACAA
     4621 TCCCAACGAC TTTTCCGCTG CATAACCCTG CTTCGGGGTC ATTATAGCGA TTTTTTCGGT
     4681 ATATCCATCC TTTTTCGCAC GATATACAGG ATTTTGCCAA AGGGTTCGTG TAGACTTTCC
     4741 TTGGTGTATC CAACGGCGTC AGCCGGGCAG GATAGGTGAA GTAGGCCCAC CCGCGAGCGG
     4801 GTGTTCCTTC TTCACTGTCC CTTATTCGCA CCTGGCGGTG CTCAACGGGA ATCCTGCTCT
     4861 GCGAGGCTGG CCGTACTCCT CATTGAAGAG CTCGGAGACG AGACGAGACA GCCTGAGAAT
     4921 GGATGCGAGT AATGATACAA CAATAGCGTG CTGTTCGCAC GCTAAGGTCA GGCGGAATGG
     4981 CACTTCCTTA TTCCAGATGC GTGCGGATTA TGCATGACTG GCCGTCGTTT TAC
//
