# Supplementary material for: A scalable transposon mutagenesis system for non-model bacteria
Source: bioRxiv preprint, doi:10.64898/2025.12.22.696024, version 1 (2025-12-23)
Supplement: Plasmid sequences [file 696024_file12.zip › Plasmid sequences/Transposon variant libraries/Himar1-only libraries/pGLU_30/pGLU_9-pGLU_70-pGLU_101.gb]

LOCUS       pGLU_9-pGLU_70-pGLU_101 5033 bp ds-DNA     circular     19-NOV-2024
DEFINITION  .
KEYWORDS    "Name:pGLU_9-pGLU_70-pGLU_101" "Tnp Promoter:Firmicutes_32_14434"
            "Abr Promoter:Proteobacteria_62_13467" "Selectable
            Marker:Erythromycin" "Transposase:Himar"
FEATURES             Location/Qualifiers
     promoter        114..218
                     /label="Pamp"
                     /ApEinfo_revcolor="#faac61"
                     /ApEinfo_fwdcolor="#faac61"
     CDS             219..1079
                     /label="AmpR"
                     /ApEinfo_revcolor="#f58a5e"
                     /ApEinfo_fwdcolor="#f58a5e"
     ORI             complement(1336..1724)
                     /label="R6K ORI"
                     /ApEinfo_revcolor="#f58a5e"
                     /ApEinfo_fwdcolor="#f58a5e"
     primer_bind     1914..1930
                     /label="M13 rev"
                     /ApEinfo_revcolor="#c7b0e3"
                     /ApEinfo_fwdcolor="#c7b0e3"
     prokaryote p... complement(1987..2018)
                     /label="L2U8H11"
                     /ApEinfo_revcolor="#75c6a9"
                     /ApEinfo_fwdcolor="#75c6a9"
     miscellaneous   complement(2019..2058)
                     /label="UNSX"
                     /ApEinfo_revcolor="#9eafd2"
                     /ApEinfo_fwdcolor="#9eafd2"
     miscellaneous   2078..2107
                     /label="Himar_LE"
                     /ApEinfo_revcolor="#faac61"
                     /ApEinfo_fwdcolor="#faac61"
     miscellaneous   complement(2078..2107)
                     /label="Himar_RE"
                     /ApEinfo_revcolor="#faac61"
                     /ApEinfo_fwdcolor="#faac61"
     prokaryote t... complement(2108..2193)
                     /label="TermC"
                     /ApEinfo_revcolor="#f8d3a9"
                     /ApEinfo_fwdcolor="#f8d3a9"
     misc_feature    complement(2198..2932)
                     /label="ermC"
                     /ApEinfo_revcolor="#faac61"
                     /ApEinfo_fwdcolor="#faac61"
                     /note="codon-optimized to allow Twist synthesis"
     misc_feature    complement(2930..2933)
                     /label="downstream region"
                     /ApEinfo_revcolor="#9eafd2"
                     /ApEinfo_fwdcolor="#9eafd2"
     RS421_promot... complement(2934..3098)
                     /label=13467
                     /ApEinfo_revcolor="#f58a5e"
                     /ApEinfo_fwdcolor="#f58a5e"
     misc_feature    3099..3128
                     /label="R primer binding"
                     /ApEinfo_revcolor="#d6b295"
                     /ApEinfo_fwdcolor="#d6b295"
     promoter ID ... complement(3129..3148)
                     /label=">skpp-1915-F_sk20mer-6621"
                     /ApEinfo_revcolor="#f58a5e"
                     /ApEinfo_fwdcolor="#f58a5e"
     misc_feature    complement(3149..3152)
                     /label="downstream region"
                     /ApEinfo_revcolor="#9eafd2"
                     /ApEinfo_fwdcolor="#9eafd2"
     misc_feature    complement(3149..3152)
                     /label="upstream region"
                     /ApEinfo_revcolor="#9eafd2"
                     /ApEinfo_fwdcolor="#9eafd2"
     promoter ID ... complement(3153..3172)
                     /label=">skpp-1946-F_sk20mer-3057"
                     /ApEinfo_revcolor="#f58a5e"
                     /ApEinfo_fwdcolor="#f58a5e"
     misc_feature    complement(3173..3202)
                     /label="F primer binding"
                     /ApEinfo_revcolor="#d6b295"
                     /ApEinfo_fwdcolor="#d6b295"
     miscellaneous   3203..3232
                     /label="Himar_RE"
                     /ApEinfo_revcolor="#faac61"
                     /ApEinfo_fwdcolor="#faac61"
     miscellaneous   complement(3203..3232)
                     /label="Himar_LE"
                     /ApEinfo_revcolor="#faac61"
                     /ApEinfo_fwdcolor="#faac61"
     RS421_promot... 3233..3397
                     /label=14434
                     /ApEinfo_revcolor="#f58a5e"
                     /ApEinfo_fwdcolor="#f58a5e"
     misc_feature    complement(3398..3401)
                     /label="upstream region"
                     /ApEinfo_revcolor="#9eafd2"
                     /ApEinfo_fwdcolor="#9eafd2"
     CDS             3398..4444
                     /label="Himar_Tnp"
                     /ApEinfo_revcolor="#f58a5e"
                     /ApEinfo_fwdcolor="#f58a5e"
     prokaryote t... 4449..4629
                     /label="TAmarelleT9"
                     /ApEinfo_revcolor="#f58a5e"
                     /ApEinfo_fwdcolor="#f58a5e"
     miscellaneous   4630..4875
                     /label="oriT"
                     /ApEinfo_revcolor="#84b0dc"
                     /ApEinfo_fwdcolor="#84b0dc"
     miscellaneous   complement(4895..4934)
                     /label="UNS1"
                     /ApEinfo_revcolor="#9eafd2"
                     /ApEinfo_fwdcolor="#9eafd2"
     prokaryote t... complement(4935..4964)
                     /label="L2U5H11"
                     /ApEinfo_revcolor="#f8d3a9"
                     /ApEinfo_fwdcolor="#f8d3a9"
     primer_bind     complement(5017..5033)
                     /label="M13 fwd"
                     /ApEinfo_revcolor="#d59687"
                     /ApEinfo_fwdcolor="#d59687"
ORIGIN
        1 AACGTCGTGA CTGGGAAAAC CCTGGCGCTT GTGGTGGATC ACAGTTATTG GAGACTTCCT
       61 TGGCCGTACG ATGGGTTTTG TTTCAGGTAT CTGGCACTTT TCGGGGAAAT GTGCGCGGAA
      121 CCCCTATTTG TTTATTTTTC TAAATACATT CAAATATGTA TCCGCTCATG AGACAATAAC
      181 CCTGATAAAT GCTTCAATAA TATTGAAAAA GGAAGAGTAT GAGTATTCAA CATTTCCGTG
      241 TCGCCCTTAT TCCCTTTTTT GCGGCATTTT GCCTTCCTGT TTTTGCTCAC CCAGAAACGC
      301 TGGTGAAAGT AAAAGATGCT GAAGATCAGT TGGGTGCACG AGTGGGTTAC ATCGAACTGG
      361 ATCTCAACAG CGGTAAGATC CTTGAGAGTT TTCGCCCCGA AGAACGTTTT CCAATGATGA
      421 GCACTTTTAA AGTTCTGCTA TGTGGCGCGG TATTATCCCG TATTGACGCC GGGCAAGAGC
      481 AACTCGGTCG CCGCATACAC TATTCTCAGA ATGACTTGGT TGAGTACTCA CCAGTCACAG
      541 AAAAGCATCT TACGGATGGC ATGACAGTAA GAGAATTATG CAGTGCTGCC ATAACCATGA
      601 GTGATAACAC TGCGGCCAAC TTACTTCTGA CAACGATCGG AGGACCGAAG GAGCTAACCG
      661 CTTTTTTGCA CAACATGGGG GATCATGTAA CTCGCCTTGA TCGTTGGGAA CCGGAGCTGA
      721 ATGAAGCCAT ACCAAACGAC GAGCGTGACA CCACGATGCC TGTAGCAATG GCAACAACGT
      781 TGCGCAAACT ATTAACTGGC GAACTACTTA CTCTAGCTTC CCGGCAACAA TTAATAGACT
      841 GGATGGAGGC GGATAAAGTT GCAGGACCAC TTCTGCGCTC GGCCCTTCCG GCTGGCTGGT
      901 TTATTGCTGA TAAATCTGGA GCCGGTGAGC GTGGCTCTCG CGGTATCATT GCAGCACTGG
      961 GGCCAGATGG TAAGCCCTCC CGTATCGTAG TTATCTACAC GACGGGGAGT CAGGCAACTA
     1021 TGGATGAACG AAATAGACAG ATCGCTGAGA TAGGTGCCTC ACTGATTAAG CATTGGTAAC
     1081 TGTCAGACCA AGTTTACTCA TATATACTTT AGATTGATTT AAAACTTCAT TTTTAATTTA
     1141 AAAGGATCTA GGTGAAGATC CTTGAATTGC CATTATCAAC AAGTTTGTAC AAAAAAGCAG
     1201 GCTCCGAATT GGTATCACGA GGACGATTTG AAGCCCCCTA CCCATTTACG CTGACTTGAC
     1261 GGGACGGCGG CTTTGTTGAA TAGAGCGTCA GACCCCGTAG AAAAGATCAA AGGATCTTCG
     1321 GCCGGCCGGC GCGCCGATCT GAAGATCAGC AGTTCAACCT GTTGATAGTA CGTACTAAGC
     1381 TCTCATGTTT CACGTACTAA GCTCTCATGT TTAACGTACT AAGCTCTCAT GTTTAACGAA
     1441 CTAAACCCTC ATGGCTAACG TACTAAGCTC TCATGGCTAA CGTACTAAGC TCTCATGTTT
     1501 CACGTACTAA GCTCTCATGT TTGAACAATA AAATTAATAT AAATCAGCAA CTTAAATAGC
     1561 CTCTAAGGTT TTAAGTTTTA TAAGAAAAAA AAGAATATAT AAGGCTTTTA AAGCCTTTAA
     1621 GGTTTAACGG TTGTGGACAA CAAGCCAGGG ATGTAACGCA CTGAGAAGCC CTTAGAGCCT
     1681 CTCAAAGCAA TTTTGAGTGA CACAGGAACA CTTAACGGCT GACATGGGGC GCGCCCAGCT
     1741 GTAACGCCAG CAACGCGGCC TTTTTACGGT TCCTGGCCTT TTGCTGGCCT TTTGCTCACA
     1801 TGTTCTTTCC AGCGACATAT GCCATACGCC GAACTGAACT CCACCTAATG TCTTGGAGAT
     1861 TGTCGGATAG CGCGGAATAG GATTGTGCCC TCTGAGCGGA TAACAATTTC ACACAGGAAA
     1921 CAGCTATGAC CATGACACAT GCATCCACCA TCGCAGACTT ATCATCACTG AGCCTCCACC
     1981 TAGCCTATAC AACAATAGCG TGCGTGGTTA GCACGCTAGG TGGAAGGGCT CGGAGTTGTG
     2041 GTAATCTATG TATCCTGGGG TGCTCTTCAT GCTAGCGTAA CAGGTTGGAT GATAAGTCCC
     2101 CGGTCTAGCC GACTGCGCAA AAGACATAAT CGATTCACAA AAAATAGGCA CACGAAAAAC
     2161 AAGTTAAGGG ATGCAGTTTA TGCATCCCTT AACAAGCTTA CTTATTAAAT AATTTATAGC
     2221 TATTGAAAAG AGATAAGAAT TGTTCAAAGC TAATATTGTT TAAATCGTCA ATTCCTGCAT
     2281 GTTTTAAGGA ATTGTTAAAT TGATTTTTTG TAAATATTTT CTTGTATTCT TTGTTAACCC
     2341 ATTTCATAAC GAAATAATTA TACTTTTGTT TATCTTTGTG TGATATTCTT GATTTTTTTC
     2401 TACTTAATCT GATAAGTGAG CTATTCACTT TAGGTTTAGG ATGAAAATAT TCTCTTGGAA
     2461 CCATACTTAA TATAGAAATA TCAACTTCTG CCATTAAAAG TAATGCCAAT GAGCGTTTTG
     2521 TATTTAATAA TCTTTTAGCA AACCCGTATT CCACGATTAA ATAAATCTCA TTAGCTATAC
     2581 TATCAAAAAC AATTTTGCGT ATTATATCCG TACTTATGTT ATAAGGTATA TTACCATATA
     2641 TTTTATAGGA TTGGTTTTTA GGAAATTTAA ACTGCAATAT ATCCTTGTTT AAAACTTGGA
     2701 AATTATCGTG ATCAACAAGT TTATTTTCTG TAGTTTTGCA TAATTTATGG TCTATTTCAA
     2761 TGGCAGTTAC GAAATTACAC CTCTTTACTA ATTCAAGGGT AAAATGGCCT TTTCCTGAGC
     2821 CGATTTCAAA GATATTATCA TGTTCATTTA ATCTTATGTT TGTCATAATC TTGTCGATAT
     2881 TATGCTTAGA AGTAATAAAG TTTTGACTGT GTTTTATATT TTTCTCGTTC ATTGGCATAT
     2941 TCGCAAAACC TGCGTCACCG CCACGATAGC GCAGCCCGCG CGCGTTGCAA TGCCCATTTG
     3001 CACGCATGCG GCAGCGGCAT GCGGCACCGT TCGCAGCAGC TCACGGGCGC AAAACAAAAA
     3061 GCCCGTTCAG GCATGCCTGA ACGGGCTTCG ATTTGGCGCC AGCTTCACAC GGCGTGTGGC
     3121 TGCGGAACGT TTTCGTCTAC TCACGCCGTA CGCCACTCCC TTGTCCTCTG ATACCCTACT
     3181 CGACGCGTCC TACGCGTGAC CCTAGACCGG GGACTTATCA TCCAACCTGT TAGAACATCA
     3241 AGAGAGAACC AGTCGGTTCT CTCTTTTATG TATAGAAGAA TGAGGTTAAG GAGAGGTCAC
     3301 AAACTAAACA ACTCTTAAAA AGCTGACCTT TACTAATAAT CGCCTTTGTT TTATAATGAA
     3361 AACATTAACG AAATAATTTA TTAAGGAGAG AATACTAATG GAAAAAAAGG AATTTCGTGT
     3421 TTTGATAAAA TACTGTTTTC TGAAGGGAAA AAATACAGTG GAAGCAAAAA CTTGGCTTGA
     3481 TAATGAGTTT CCGGACTCTG CCCCAGGGAA ATCAACAATA ATTGATTGGT ATGCAAAATT
     3541 CAAGCGTGGT GAAATGAGCA CGGAGGACGG TGAACGCAGT GGACGCCCGA AAGAGGTGGT
     3601 TACCGACGAA AACATCAAAA AAATCCACAA AATGATTTTG AATGACCGTA AAATGAAGTT
     3661 GATCGAGATA GCAGAGGCCT TAAAGATATC AAAGGAACGT GTTGGTCATA TCATTCATCA
     3721 ATATTTGGAT ATGCGGAAGC TCTGTGCGAA ATGGGTGCCG CGCGAGCTCA CATTTGACCA
     3781 AAAACAACGA CGTGTTGATG ATTCTAAGCG GTGTTTGCAG CTGTTAACTC GTAATACACC
     3841 CGAGTTTTTC CGTCGATATG TGACAATGGA TGAAACATGG CTCCATCACT ACACTCCTGA
     3901 GTCCAATCGA CAGTCGGCTG AGTGGACAGC GACCGGTGAA CCGTCTCCGA AGCGTGGAAA
     3961 GACTCAAAAG TCCGCTGGCA AAGTAATGGC CTCTGTTTTT TGGGATGCGC ATGGAATAAT
     4021 TTTTATCGAT TATCTTGAGA AGGGAAAAAC CATCAACAGT GACTATTATA TGGCGTTATT
     4081 GGAGCGTTTG AAGGTCGAAA TCGCGGCAAA ACGGCCCCAC ATGAAGAAGA AAAAAGTGTT
     4141 GTTCCACCAA GACAACGCAC CGTGCCACAA GTCATTGAGA ACGATGGCAA AAATTCATGA
     4201 ATTGGGCTTC GAATTGCTTC CCCACCCGCC GTATTCTCCA GATCTGGCCC CCAGCGACTT
     4261 TTTCTTGTTC TCAGACCTCA AAAGGATGCT CGCAGGGAAA AAATTTGGCT GCAATGAAGA
     4321 GGTGATCGCC GAAACTGAGG CCTATTTTGA GGCAAAACCG AAGGAGTACT ACCAAAATGG
     4381 TATCAAAAAA TTGGAAGGTC GTTATAATCG TTGTATCGCT CTTGAAGGGA ACTATGTTGA
     4441 ATAAGCTTGG AATCTCCTTC TCGCCTCTTT CGCTGAACAC GAAAGCGAAT CCGTTCAGCA
     4501 CACACTTTAC GATATGGCGC AAAAAGTCCT CGGCTGCGTG CCGGAAGTGA AAGACATCCA
     4561 CCTCACCATG CCCAACAAGC ATTGCCTGCT CGTGGACCTG TCCCGCTTCG GTCAGGACAA
     4621 TCCCAACGAC TTTTCCGCTG CATAACCCTG CTTCGGGGTC ATTATAGCGA TTTTTTCGGT
     4681 ATATCCATCC TTTTTCGCAC GATATACAGG ATTTTGCCAA AGGGTTCGTG TAGACTTTCC
     4741 TTGGTGTATC CAACGGCGTC AGCCGGGCAG GATAGGTGAA GTAGGCCCAC CCGCGAGCGG
     4801 GTGTTCCTTC TTCACTGTCC CTTATTCGCA CCTGGCGGTG CTCAACGGGA ATCCTGCTCT
     4861 GCGAGGCTGG CCGTACTCCT CATTGAAGAG CTCGGAGACG AGACGAGACA GCCTGAGAAT
     4921 GGATGCGAGT AATGATACAA CAATAGCGTG CTGTTCGCAC GCTAAGGTCA GGCGGAATGG
     4981 CACTTCCTTA TTCCAGATGC GTGCGGATTA TGCATGACTG GCCGTCGTTT TAC
//
