# Supplementary material for: A scalable transposon mutagenesis system for non-model bacteria
Source: bioRxiv preprint, doi:10.64898/2025.12.22.696024, version 1 (2025-12-23)
Supplement: Plasmid sequences [file 696024_file12.zip › Plasmid sequences/Transposon variant libraries/Himar1-only libraries/pGLU_30/pGLU_9-pGLU_68-pGLU_90.gb]

LOCUS       pGLU_9-pGLU_68-pGLU_90  5033 bp ds-DNA     circular     19-NOV-2024
DEFINITION  .
KEYWORDS    "Name:pGLU_9-pGLU_68-pGLU_90" "Tnp
            Promoter:Proteobacteria_58_13166" "Abr Promoter:Dummy_abr"
            "Selectable Marker:Erythromycin" "Transposase:Himar"
FEATURES             Location/Qualifiers
     promoter        114..218
                     /label="Pamp"
                     /ApEinfo_revcolor="#faac61"
                     /ApEinfo_fwdcolor="#faac61"
     CDS             219..1079
                     /label="AmpR"
                     /ApEinfo_revcolor="#f58a5e"
                     /ApEinfo_fwdcolor="#f58a5e"
     ORI             complement(1336..1724)
                     /label="R6K ORI"
                     /ApEinfo_revcolor="#f58a5e"
                     /ApEinfo_fwdcolor="#f58a5e"
     primer_bind     1914..1930
                     /label="M13 rev"
                     /ApEinfo_revcolor="#c7b0e3"
                     /ApEinfo_fwdcolor="#c7b0e3"
     prokaryote p... complement(1987..2018)
                     /label="L2U8H11"
                     /ApEinfo_revcolor="#75c6a9"
                     /ApEinfo_fwdcolor="#75c6a9"
     miscellaneous   complement(2019..2058)
                     /label="UNSX"
                     /ApEinfo_revcolor="#9eafd2"
                     /ApEinfo_fwdcolor="#9eafd2"
     miscellaneous   2078..2107
                     /label="Himar_LE"
                     /ApEinfo_revcolor="#faac61"
                     /ApEinfo_fwdcolor="#faac61"
     miscellaneous   complement(2078..2107)
                     /label="Himar_RE"
                     /ApEinfo_revcolor="#faac61"
                     /ApEinfo_fwdcolor="#faac61"
     prokaryote t... complement(2108..2193)
                     /label="TermC"
                     /ApEinfo_revcolor="#f8d3a9"
                     /ApEinfo_fwdcolor="#f8d3a9"
     misc_feature    complement(2198..2932)
                     /label="ermC"
                     /ApEinfo_revcolor="#faac61"
                     /ApEinfo_fwdcolor="#faac61"
                     /note="codon-optimized to allow Twist synthesis"
     misc_feature    complement(2930..2933)
                     /label="downstream region"
                     /ApEinfo_revcolor="#9eafd2"
                     /ApEinfo_fwdcolor="#9eafd2"
     misc_feature    complement(2934..3098)
                     /label="Dummy_[abr]"
                     /ApEinfo_revcolor="#c6c9d1"
                     /ApEinfo_fwdcolor="#c6c9d1"
     misc_feature    3099..3128
                     /label="R primer binding"
                     /ApEinfo_revcolor="#d6b295"
                     /ApEinfo_fwdcolor="#d6b295"
     promoter ID ... complement(3129..3148)
                     /label=">skpp-1913-F_sk20mer-4523"
                     /ApEinfo_revcolor="#f58a5e"
                     /ApEinfo_fwdcolor="#f58a5e"
     misc_feature    complement(3149..3152)
                     /label="downstream region"
                     /ApEinfo_revcolor="#9eafd2"
                     /ApEinfo_fwdcolor="#9eafd2"
     misc_feature    complement(3149..3152)
                     /label="upstream region"
                     /ApEinfo_revcolor="#9eafd2"
                     /ApEinfo_fwdcolor="#9eafd2"
     promoter ID ... complement(3153..3172)
                     /label=">skpp-1935-F_sk20mer-860"
                     /ApEinfo_revcolor="#f58a5e"
                     /ApEinfo_fwdcolor="#f58a5e"
     misc_feature    complement(3173..3202)
                     /label="F primer binding"
                     /ApEinfo_revcolor="#d6b295"
                     /ApEinfo_fwdcolor="#d6b295"
     miscellaneous   3203..3232
                     /label="Himar_RE"
                     /ApEinfo_revcolor="#faac61"
                     /ApEinfo_fwdcolor="#faac61"
     miscellaneous   complement(3203..3232)
                     /label="Himar_LE"
                     /ApEinfo_revcolor="#faac61"
                     /ApEinfo_fwdcolor="#faac61"
     RS421_promot... 3233..3397
                     /label=13166
                     /ApEinfo_revcolor="#f58a5e"
                     /ApEinfo_fwdcolor="#f58a5e"
     misc_feature    complement(3398..3401)
                     /label="upstream region"
                     /ApEinfo_revcolor="#9eafd2"
                     /ApEinfo_fwdcolor="#9eafd2"
     CDS             3398..4444
                     /label="Himar_Tnp"
                     /ApEinfo_revcolor="#f58a5e"
                     /ApEinfo_fwdcolor="#f58a5e"
     prokaryote t... 4449..4629
                     /label="TAmarelleT9"
                     /ApEinfo_revcolor="#f58a5e"
                     /ApEinfo_fwdcolor="#f58a5e"
     miscellaneous   4630..4875
                     /label="oriT"
                     /ApEinfo_revcolor="#84b0dc"
                     /ApEinfo_fwdcolor="#84b0dc"
     miscellaneous   complement(4895..4934)
                     /label="UNS1"
                     /ApEinfo_revcolor="#9eafd2"
                     /ApEinfo_fwdcolor="#9eafd2"
     prokaryote t... complement(4935..4964)
                     /label="L2U5H11"
                     /ApEinfo_revcolor="#f8d3a9"
                     /ApEinfo_fwdcolor="#f8d3a9"
     primer_bind     complement(5017..5033)
                     /label="M13 fwd"
                     /ApEinfo_revcolor="#d59687"
                     /ApEinfo_fwdcolor="#d59687"
ORIGIN
        1 AACGTCGTGA CTGGGAAAAC CCTGGCGCTT GTGGTGGATC ACAGTTATTG GAGACTTCCT
       61 TGGCCGTACG ATGGGTTTTG TTTCAGGTAT CTGGCACTTT TCGGGGAAAT GTGCGCGGAA
      121 CCCCTATTTG TTTATTTTTC TAAATACATT CAAATATGTA TCCGCTCATG AGACAATAAC
      181 CCTGATAAAT GCTTCAATAA TATTGAAAAA GGAAGAGTAT GAGTATTCAA CATTTCCGTG
      241 TCGCCCTTAT TCCCTTTTTT GCGGCATTTT GCCTTCCTGT TTTTGCTCAC CCAGAAACGC
      301 TGGTGAAAGT AAAAGATGCT GAAGATCAGT TGGGTGCACG AGTGGGTTAC ATCGAACTGG
      361 ATCTCAACAG CGGTAAGATC CTTGAGAGTT TTCGCCCCGA AGAACGTTTT CCAATGATGA
      421 GCACTTTTAA AGTTCTGCTA TGTGGCGCGG TATTATCCCG TATTGACGCC GGGCAAGAGC
      481 AACTCGGTCG CCGCATACAC TATTCTCAGA ATGACTTGGT TGAGTACTCA CCAGTCACAG
      541 AAAAGCATCT TACGGATGGC ATGACAGTAA GAGAATTATG CAGTGCTGCC ATAACCATGA
      601 GTGATAACAC TGCGGCCAAC TTACTTCTGA CAACGATCGG AGGACCGAAG GAGCTAACCG
      661 CTTTTTTGCA CAACATGGGG GATCATGTAA CTCGCCTTGA TCGTTGGGAA CCGGAGCTGA
      721 ATGAAGCCAT ACCAAACGAC GAGCGTGACA CCACGATGCC TGTAGCAATG GCAACAACGT
      781 TGCGCAAACT ATTAACTGGC GAACTACTTA CTCTAGCTTC CCGGCAACAA TTAATAGACT
      841 GGATGGAGGC GGATAAAGTT GCAGGACCAC TTCTGCGCTC GGCCCTTCCG GCTGGCTGGT
      901 TTATTGCTGA TAAATCTGGA GCCGGTGAGC GTGGCTCTCG CGGTATCATT GCAGCACTGG
      961 GGCCAGATGG TAAGCCCTCC CGTATCGTAG TTATCTACAC GACGGGGAGT CAGGCAACTA
     1021 TGGATGAACG AAATAGACAG ATCGCTGAGA TAGGTGCCTC ACTGATTAAG CATTGGTAAC
     1081 TGTCAGACCA AGTTTACTCA TATATACTTT AGATTGATTT AAAACTTCAT TTTTAATTTA
     1141 AAAGGATCTA GGTGAAGATC CTTGAATTGC CATTATCAAC AAGTTTGTAC AAAAAAGCAG
     1201 GCTCCGAATT GGTATCACGA GGACGATTTG AAGCCCCCTA CCCATTTACG CTGACTTGAC
     1261 GGGACGGCGG CTTTGTTGAA TAGAGCGTCA GACCCCGTAG AAAAGATCAA AGGATCTTCG
     1321 GCCGGCCGGC GCGCCGATCT GAAGATCAGC AGTTCAACCT GTTGATAGTA CGTACTAAGC
     1381 TCTCATGTTT CACGTACTAA GCTCTCATGT TTAACGTACT AAGCTCTCAT GTTTAACGAA
     1441 CTAAACCCTC ATGGCTAACG TACTAAGCTC TCATGGCTAA CGTACTAAGC TCTCATGTTT
     1501 CACGTACTAA GCTCTCATGT TTGAACAATA AAATTAATAT AAATCAGCAA CTTAAATAGC
     1561 CTCTAAGGTT TTAAGTTTTA TAAGAAAAAA AAGAATATAT AAGGCTTTTA AAGCCTTTAA
     1621 GGTTTAACGG TTGTGGACAA CAAGCCAGGG ATGTAACGCA CTGAGAAGCC CTTAGAGCCT
     1681 CTCAAAGCAA TTTTGAGTGA CACAGGAACA CTTAACGGCT GACATGGGGC GCGCCCAGCT
     1741 GTAACGCCAG CAACGCGGCC TTTTTACGGT TCCTGGCCTT TTGCTGGCCT TTTGCTCACA
     1801 TGTTCTTTCC AGCGACATAT GCCATACGCC GAACTGAACT CCACCTAATG TCTTGGAGAT
     1861 TGTCGGATAG CGCGGAATAG GATTGTGCCC TCTGAGCGGA TAACAATTTC ACACAGGAAA
     1921 CAGCTATGAC CATGACACAT GCATCCACCA TCGCAGACTT ATCATCACTG AGCCTCCACC
     1981 TAGCCTATAC AACAATAGCG TGCGTGGTTA GCACGCTAGG TGGAAGGGCT CGGAGTTGTG
     2041 GTAATCTATG TATCCTGGGG TGCTCTTCAT GCTAGCGTAA CAGGTTGGAT GATAAGTCCC
     2101 CGGTCTAGCC GACTGCGCAA AAGACATAAT CGATTCACAA AAAATAGGCA CACGAAAAAC
     2161 AAGTTAAGGG ATGCAGTTTA TGCATCCCTT AACAAGCTTA CTTATTAAAT AATTTATAGC
     2221 TATTGAAAAG AGATAAGAAT TGTTCAAAGC TAATATTGTT TAAATCGTCA ATTCCTGCAT
     2281 GTTTTAAGGA ATTGTTAAAT TGATTTTTTG TAAATATTTT CTTGTATTCT TTGTTAACCC
     2341 ATTTCATAAC GAAATAATTA TACTTTTGTT TATCTTTGTG TGATATTCTT GATTTTTTTC
     2401 TACTTAATCT GATAAGTGAG CTATTCACTT TAGGTTTAGG ATGAAAATAT TCTCTTGGAA
     2461 CCATACTTAA TATAGAAATA TCAACTTCTG CCATTAAAAG TAATGCCAAT GAGCGTTTTG
     2521 TATTTAATAA TCTTTTAGCA AACCCGTATT CCACGATTAA ATAAATCTCA TTAGCTATAC
     2581 TATCAAAAAC AATTTTGCGT ATTATATCCG TACTTATGTT ATAAGGTATA TTACCATATA
     2641 TTTTATAGGA TTGGTTTTTA GGAAATTTAA ACTGCAATAT ATCCTTGTTT AAAACTTGGA
     2701 AATTATCGTG ATCAACAAGT TTATTTTCTG TAGTTTTGCA TAATTTATGG TCTATTTCAA
     2761 TGGCAGTTAC GAAATTACAC CTCTTTACTA ATTCAAGGGT AAAATGGCCT TTTCCTGAGC
     2821 CGATTTCAAA GATATTATCA TGTTCATTTA ATCTTATGTT TGTCATAATC TTGTCGATAT
     2881 TATGCTTAGA AGTAATAAAG TTTTGACTGT GTTTTATATT TTTCTCGTTC ATTACCACGA
     2941 TGGGCTTTGT ATCAGGTATC CAAAAGGAAA TTCTGATGCC GCGCTTCGAT TCACCAAAGT
     3001 GTGGATGTTC CCTTTGTACG GGTTTGATAC TGCTGTTGTG GCAGGCGTCT TAGTTAGCTA
     3061 CCGCTATCCC CAACGTGCAA CAGTCTACTT CCTCGGTGCC AGCTTCACAC GGCGTGTGGC
     3121 TGCGGAACGC CACGATCACA AACCCTACTA CGCGGCGAAC GGGACTTTTA TTACCCTACT
     3181 CGACGCGTCC TACGCGTGAC CCTAGACCGG GGACTTATCA TCCAACCTGT TATTCGCCTC
     3241 AAGATGTGCA TGGAGCCGTA GCATGGGAGC TCAAAAGTCG TCGGACAAGT AAGCCGCAAC
     3301 AACGCTTTTC CTTGTTGTTG CGGCGTCTGT CGAGCCGACC CCCCGTGCCG CAGGCAGACC
     3361 GCCGCCGAAT GTTCCTCATT TGAGCGGATG TCTTTCCATG GAAAAAAAGG AATTTCGTGT
     3421 TTTGATAAAA TACTGTTTTC TGAAGGGAAA AAATACAGTG GAAGCAAAAA CTTGGCTTGA
     3481 TAATGAGTTT CCGGACTCTG CCCCAGGGAA ATCAACAATA ATTGATTGGT ATGCAAAATT
     3541 CAAGCGTGGT GAAATGAGCA CGGAGGACGG TGAACGCAGT GGACGCCCGA AAGAGGTGGT
     3601 TACCGACGAA AACATCAAAA AAATCCACAA AATGATTTTG AATGACCGTA AAATGAAGTT
     3661 GATCGAGATA GCAGAGGCCT TAAAGATATC AAAGGAACGT GTTGGTCATA TCATTCATCA
     3721 ATATTTGGAT ATGCGGAAGC TCTGTGCGAA ATGGGTGCCG CGCGAGCTCA CATTTGACCA
     3781 AAAACAACGA CGTGTTGATG ATTCTAAGCG GTGTTTGCAG CTGTTAACTC GTAATACACC
     3841 CGAGTTTTTC CGTCGATATG TGACAATGGA TGAAACATGG CTCCATCACT ACACTCCTGA
     3901 GTCCAATCGA CAGTCGGCTG AGTGGACAGC GACCGGTGAA CCGTCTCCGA AGCGTGGAAA
     3961 GACTCAAAAG TCCGCTGGCA AAGTAATGGC CTCTGTTTTT TGGGATGCGC ATGGAATAAT
     4021 TTTTATCGAT TATCTTGAGA AGGGAAAAAC CATCAACAGT GACTATTATA TGGCGTTATT
     4081 GGAGCGTTTG AAGGTCGAAA TCGCGGCAAA ACGGCCCCAC ATGAAGAAGA AAAAAGTGTT
     4141 GTTCCACCAA GACAACGCAC CGTGCCACAA GTCATTGAGA ACGATGGCAA AAATTCATGA
     4201 ATTGGGCTTC GAATTGCTTC CCCACCCGCC GTATTCTCCA GATCTGGCCC CCAGCGACTT
     4261 TTTCTTGTTC TCAGACCTCA AAAGGATGCT CGCAGGGAAA AAATTTGGCT GCAATGAAGA
     4321 GGTGATCGCC GAAACTGAGG CCTATTTTGA GGCAAAACCG AAGGAGTACT ACCAAAATGG
     4381 TATCAAAAAA TTGGAAGGTC GTTATAATCG TTGTATCGCT CTTGAAGGGA ACTATGTTGA
     4441 ATAAGCTTGG AATCTCCTTC TCGCCTCTTT CGCTGAACAC GAAAGCGAAT CCGTTCAGCA
     4501 CACACTTTAC GATATGGCGC AAAAAGTCCT CGGCTGCGTG CCGGAAGTGA AAGACATCCA
     4561 CCTCACCATG CCCAACAAGC ATTGCCTGCT CGTGGACCTG TCCCGCTTCG GTCAGGACAA
     4621 TCCCAACGAC TTTTCCGCTG CATAACCCTG CTTCGGGGTC ATTATAGCGA TTTTTTCGGT
     4681 ATATCCATCC TTTTTCGCAC GATATACAGG ATTTTGCCAA AGGGTTCGTG TAGACTTTCC
     4741 TTGGTGTATC CAACGGCGTC AGCCGGGCAG GATAGGTGAA GTAGGCCCAC CCGCGAGCGG
     4801 GTGTTCCTTC TTCACTGTCC CTTATTCGCA CCTGGCGGTG CTCAACGGGA ATCCTGCTCT
     4861 GCGAGGCTGG CCGTACTCCT CATTGAAGAG CTCGGAGACG AGACGAGACA GCCTGAGAAT
     4921 GGATGCGAGT AATGATACAA CAATAGCGTG CTGTTCGCAC GCTAAGGTCA GGCGGAATGG
     4981 CACTTCCTTA TTCCAGATGC GTGCGGATTA TGCATGACTG GCCGTCGTTT TAC
//
