# Supplementary material for: A scalable transposon mutagenesis system for non-model bacteria
Source: bioRxiv preprint, doi:10.64898/2025.12.22.696024, version 1 (2025-12-23)
Supplement: Plasmid sequences [file 696024_file12.zip › Plasmid sequences/Transposon variant libraries/Himar1-only libraries/pGLU_30/pGLU_9-pGLU_69-pGLU_99.gb]

LOCUS       pGLU_9-pGLU_69-pGLU_99  5033 bp ds-DNA     circular     19-NOV-2024
DEFINITION  .
KEYWORDS    "Name:pGLU_9-pGLU_69-pGLU_99" "Tnp Promoter:Firmicutes_52_13401"
            "Abr Promoter:Cyanobacteria_38_13181" "Selectable
            Marker:Erythromycin" "Transposase:Himar"
FEATURES             Location/Qualifiers
     promoter        114..218
                     /label="Pamp"
                     /ApEinfo_revcolor="#faac61"
                     /ApEinfo_fwdcolor="#faac61"
     CDS             219..1079
                     /label="AmpR"
                     /ApEinfo_revcolor="#f58a5e"
                     /ApEinfo_fwdcolor="#f58a5e"
     ORI             complement(1336..1724)
                     /label="R6K ORI"
                     /ApEinfo_revcolor="#f58a5e"
                     /ApEinfo_fwdcolor="#f58a5e"
     primer_bind     1914..1930
                     /label="M13 rev"
                     /ApEinfo_revcolor="#c7b0e3"
                     /ApEinfo_fwdcolor="#c7b0e3"
     prokaryote p... complement(1987..2018)
                     /label="L2U8H11"
                     /ApEinfo_revcolor="#75c6a9"
                     /ApEinfo_fwdcolor="#75c6a9"
     miscellaneous   complement(2019..2058)
                     /label="UNSX"
                     /ApEinfo_revcolor="#9eafd2"
                     /ApEinfo_fwdcolor="#9eafd2"
     miscellaneous   2078..2107
                     /label="Himar_LE"
                     /ApEinfo_revcolor="#faac61"
                     /ApEinfo_fwdcolor="#faac61"
     miscellaneous   complement(2078..2107)
                     /label="Himar_RE"
                     /ApEinfo_revcolor="#faac61"
                     /ApEinfo_fwdcolor="#faac61"
     prokaryote t... complement(2108..2193)
                     /label="TermC"
                     /ApEinfo_revcolor="#f8d3a9"
                     /ApEinfo_fwdcolor="#f8d3a9"
     misc_feature    complement(2198..2932)
                     /label="ermC"
                     /ApEinfo_revcolor="#faac61"
                     /ApEinfo_fwdcolor="#faac61"
                     /note="codon-optimized to allow Twist synthesis"
     misc_feature    complement(2930..2933)
                     /label="downstream region"
                     /ApEinfo_revcolor="#9eafd2"
                     /ApEinfo_fwdcolor="#9eafd2"
     RS421_promot... complement(2934..3098)
                     /label=13181
                     /ApEinfo_revcolor="#f58a5e"
                     /ApEinfo_fwdcolor="#f58a5e"
     misc_feature    3099..3128
                     /label="R primer binding"
                     /ApEinfo_revcolor="#d6b295"
                     /ApEinfo_fwdcolor="#d6b295"
     promoter ID ... complement(3129..3148)
                     /label=">skpp-1914-F_sk20mer-8364"
                     /ApEinfo_revcolor="#f58a5e"
                     /ApEinfo_fwdcolor="#f58a5e"
     misc_feature    complement(3149..3152)
                     /label="upstream region"
                     /ApEinfo_revcolor="#9eafd2"
                     /ApEinfo_fwdcolor="#9eafd2"
     misc_feature    complement(3149..3152)
                     /label="downstream region"
                     /ApEinfo_revcolor="#9eafd2"
                     /ApEinfo_fwdcolor="#9eafd2"
     promoter ID ... complement(3153..3172)
                     /label=">skpp-1944-F_sk20mer-3630"
                     /ApEinfo_revcolor="#f58a5e"
                     /ApEinfo_fwdcolor="#f58a5e"
     misc_feature    complement(3173..3202)
                     /label="F primer binding"
                     /ApEinfo_revcolor="#d6b295"
                     /ApEinfo_fwdcolor="#d6b295"
     miscellaneous   3203..3232
                     /label="Himar_RE"
                     /ApEinfo_revcolor="#faac61"
                     /ApEinfo_fwdcolor="#faac61"
     miscellaneous   complement(3203..3232)
                     /label="Himar_LE"
                     /ApEinfo_revcolor="#faac61"
                     /ApEinfo_fwdcolor="#faac61"
     RS421_promot... 3233..3397
                     /label=13401
                     /ApEinfo_revcolor="#f58a5e"
                     /ApEinfo_fwdcolor="#f58a5e"
     misc_feature    complement(3398..3401)
                     /label="upstream region"
                     /ApEinfo_revcolor="#9eafd2"
                     /ApEinfo_fwdcolor="#9eafd2"
     CDS             3398..4444
                     /label="Himar_Tnp"
                     /ApEinfo_revcolor="#f58a5e"
                     /ApEinfo_fwdcolor="#f58a5e"
     prokaryote t... 4449..4629
                     /label="TAmarelleT9"
                     /ApEinfo_revcolor="#f58a5e"
                     /ApEinfo_fwdcolor="#f58a5e"
     miscellaneous   4630..4875
                     /label="oriT"
                     /ApEinfo_revcolor="#84b0dc"
                     /ApEinfo_fwdcolor="#84b0dc"
     miscellaneous   complement(4895..4934)
                     /label="UNS1"
                     /ApEinfo_revcolor="#9eafd2"
                     /ApEinfo_fwdcolor="#9eafd2"
     prokaryote t... complement(4935..4964)
                     /label="L2U5H11"
                     /ApEinfo_revcolor="#f8d3a9"
                     /ApEinfo_fwdcolor="#f8d3a9"
     primer_bind     complement(5017..5033)
                     /label="M13 fwd"
                     /ApEinfo_revcolor="#d59687"
                     /ApEinfo_fwdcolor="#d59687"
ORIGIN
        1 AACGTCGTGA CTGGGAAAAC CCTGGCGCTT GTGGTGGATC ACAGTTATTG GAGACTTCCT
       61 TGGCCGTACG ATGGGTTTTG TTTCAGGTAT CTGGCACTTT TCGGGGAAAT GTGCGCGGAA
      121 CCCCTATTTG TTTATTTTTC TAAATACATT CAAATATGTA TCCGCTCATG AGACAATAAC
      181 CCTGATAAAT GCTTCAATAA TATTGAAAAA GGAAGAGTAT GAGTATTCAA CATTTCCGTG
      241 TCGCCCTTAT TCCCTTTTTT GCGGCATTTT GCCTTCCTGT TTTTGCTCAC CCAGAAACGC
      301 TGGTGAAAGT AAAAGATGCT GAAGATCAGT TGGGTGCACG AGTGGGTTAC ATCGAACTGG
      361 ATCTCAACAG CGGTAAGATC CTTGAGAGTT TTCGCCCCGA AGAACGTTTT CCAATGATGA
      421 GCACTTTTAA AGTTCTGCTA TGTGGCGCGG TATTATCCCG TATTGACGCC GGGCAAGAGC
      481 AACTCGGTCG CCGCATACAC TATTCTCAGA ATGACTTGGT TGAGTACTCA CCAGTCACAG
      541 AAAAGCATCT TACGGATGGC ATGACAGTAA GAGAATTATG CAGTGCTGCC ATAACCATGA
      601 GTGATAACAC TGCGGCCAAC TTACTTCTGA CAACGATCGG AGGACCGAAG GAGCTAACCG
      661 CTTTTTTGCA CAACATGGGG GATCATGTAA CTCGCCTTGA TCGTTGGGAA CCGGAGCTGA
      721 ATGAAGCCAT ACCAAACGAC GAGCGTGACA CCACGATGCC TGTAGCAATG GCAACAACGT
      781 TGCGCAAACT ATTAACTGGC GAACTACTTA CTCTAGCTTC CCGGCAACAA TTAATAGACT
      841 GGATGGAGGC GGATAAAGTT GCAGGACCAC TTCTGCGCTC GGCCCTTCCG GCTGGCTGGT
      901 TTATTGCTGA TAAATCTGGA GCCGGTGAGC GTGGCTCTCG CGGTATCATT GCAGCACTGG
      961 GGCCAGATGG TAAGCCCTCC CGTATCGTAG TTATCTACAC GACGGGGAGT CAGGCAACTA
     1021 TGGATGAACG AAATAGACAG ATCGCTGAGA TAGGTGCCTC ACTGATTAAG CATTGGTAAC
     1081 TGTCAGACCA AGTTTACTCA TATATACTTT AGATTGATTT AAAACTTCAT TTTTAATTTA
     1141 AAAGGATCTA GGTGAAGATC CTTGAATTGC CATTATCAAC AAGTTTGTAC AAAAAAGCAG
     1201 GCTCCGAATT GGTATCACGA GGACGATTTG AAGCCCCCTA CCCATTTACG CTGACTTGAC
     1261 GGGACGGCGG CTTTGTTGAA TAGAGCGTCA GACCCCGTAG AAAAGATCAA AGGATCTTCG
     1321 GCCGGCCGGC GCGCCGATCT GAAGATCAGC AGTTCAACCT GTTGATAGTA CGTACTAAGC
     1381 TCTCATGTTT CACGTACTAA GCTCTCATGT TTAACGTACT AAGCTCTCAT GTTTAACGAA
     1441 CTAAACCCTC ATGGCTAACG TACTAAGCTC TCATGGCTAA CGTACTAAGC TCTCATGTTT
     1501 CACGTACTAA GCTCTCATGT TTGAACAATA AAATTAATAT AAATCAGCAA CTTAAATAGC
     1561 CTCTAAGGTT TTAAGTTTTA TAAGAAAAAA AAGAATATAT AAGGCTTTTA AAGCCTTTAA
     1621 GGTTTAACGG TTGTGGACAA CAAGCCAGGG ATGTAACGCA CTGAGAAGCC CTTAGAGCCT
     1681 CTCAAAGCAA TTTTGAGTGA CACAGGAACA CTTAACGGCT GACATGGGGC GCGCCCAGCT
     1741 GTAACGCCAG CAACGCGGCC TTTTTACGGT TCCTGGCCTT TTGCTGGCCT TTTGCTCACA
     1801 TGTTCTTTCC AGCGACATAT GCCATACGCC GAACTGAACT CCACCTAATG TCTTGGAGAT
     1861 TGTCGGATAG CGCGGAATAG GATTGTGCCC TCTGAGCGGA TAACAATTTC ACACAGGAAA
     1921 CAGCTATGAC CATGACACAT GCATCCACCA TCGCAGACTT ATCATCACTG AGCCTCCACC
     1981 TAGCCTATAC AACAATAGCG TGCGTGGTTA GCACGCTAGG TGGAAGGGCT CGGAGTTGTG
     2041 GTAATCTATG TATCCTGGGG TGCTCTTCAT GCTAGCGTAA CAGGTTGGAT GATAAGTCCC
     2101 CGGTCTAGCC GACTGCGCAA AAGACATAAT CGATTCACAA AAAATAGGCA CACGAAAAAC
     2161 AAGTTAAGGG ATGCAGTTTA TGCATCCCTT AACAAGCTTA CTTATTAAAT AATTTATAGC
     2221 TATTGAAAAG AGATAAGAAT TGTTCAAAGC TAATATTGTT TAAATCGTCA ATTCCTGCAT
     2281 GTTTTAAGGA ATTGTTAAAT TGATTTTTTG TAAATATTTT CTTGTATTCT TTGTTAACCC
     2341 ATTTCATAAC GAAATAATTA TACTTTTGTT TATCTTTGTG TGATATTCTT GATTTTTTTC
     2401 TACTTAATCT GATAAGTGAG CTATTCACTT TAGGTTTAGG ATGAAAATAT TCTCTTGGAA
     2461 CCATACTTAA TATAGAAATA TCAACTTCTG CCATTAAAAG TAATGCCAAT GAGCGTTTTG
     2521 TATTTAATAA TCTTTTAGCA AACCCGTATT CCACGATTAA ATAAATCTCA TTAGCTATAC
     2581 TATCAAAAAC AATTTTGCGT ATTATATCCG TACTTATGTT ATAAGGTATA TTACCATATA
     2641 TTTTATAGGA TTGGTTTTTA GGAAATTTAA ACTGCAATAT ATCCTTGTTT AAAACTTGGA
     2701 AATTATCGTG ATCAACAAGT TTATTTTCTG TAGTTTTGCA TAATTTATGG TCTATTTCAA
     2761 TGGCAGTTAC GAAATTACAC CTCTTTACTA ATTCAAGGGT AAAATGGCCT TTTCCTGAGC
     2821 CGATTTCAAA GATATTATCA TGTTCATTTA ATCTTATGTT TGTCATAATC TTGTCGATAT
     2881 TATGCTTAGA AGTAATAAAG TTTTGACTGT GTTTTATATT TTTCTCGTTC ATTAAATTGG
     2941 GTACTGGGGA TTGGGTACTA ATACCAATTC AAAATTCAAA ATAGCCTACG GCAAGGCTGC
     3001 GCCAACAAAA TTCAAAATTA GGAAAGTCAA ACAGCATAAG GGTATATCCG TATGTATCTG
     3061 TCGCATTCTG TTTTCAAATT GTTACAAGGA TTGGGCTTCC AGCTTCACAC GGCGTGTGGC
     3121 TGCGGAACTG AATAGTCCGG GCCTTAGCTA CGGCCATCCG TTATACGTCG TGACCCTACT
     3181 CGACGCGTCC TACGCGTGAC CCTAGACCGG GGACTTATCA TCCAACCTGT TATTTTATGC
     3241 CGCTTTCCGC CAAAGGAAGC CAACCAAACG CGAGAGGCAG TTTTCCGCGG GCAACCTGTC
     3301 CGCAGGAAAA CCGCCCTTTT TTCTTTTTTT GTCCGAATCA TGGCGTCAAT TGTGGTATCA
     3361 TAAAGGCAGA AACCATTGGA CGGGATGGAG GAGCGGCATG GAAAAAAAGG AATTTCGTGT
     3421 TTTGATAAAA TACTGTTTTC TGAAGGGAAA AAATACAGTG GAAGCAAAAA CTTGGCTTGA
     3481 TAATGAGTTT CCGGACTCTG CCCCAGGGAA ATCAACAATA ATTGATTGGT ATGCAAAATT
     3541 CAAGCGTGGT GAAATGAGCA CGGAGGACGG TGAACGCAGT GGACGCCCGA AAGAGGTGGT
     3601 TACCGACGAA AACATCAAAA AAATCCACAA AATGATTTTG AATGACCGTA AAATGAAGTT
     3661 GATCGAGATA GCAGAGGCCT TAAAGATATC AAAGGAACGT GTTGGTCATA TCATTCATCA
     3721 ATATTTGGAT ATGCGGAAGC TCTGTGCGAA ATGGGTGCCG CGCGAGCTCA CATTTGACCA
     3781 AAAACAACGA CGTGTTGATG ATTCTAAGCG GTGTTTGCAG CTGTTAACTC GTAATACACC
     3841 CGAGTTTTTC CGTCGATATG TGACAATGGA TGAAACATGG CTCCATCACT ACACTCCTGA
     3901 GTCCAATCGA CAGTCGGCTG AGTGGACAGC GACCGGTGAA CCGTCTCCGA AGCGTGGAAA
     3961 GACTCAAAAG TCCGCTGGCA AAGTAATGGC CTCTGTTTTT TGGGATGCGC ATGGAATAAT
     4021 TTTTATCGAT TATCTTGAGA AGGGAAAAAC CATCAACAGT GACTATTATA TGGCGTTATT
     4081 GGAGCGTTTG AAGGTCGAAA TCGCGGCAAA ACGGCCCCAC ATGAAGAAGA AAAAAGTGTT
     4141 GTTCCACCAA GACAACGCAC CGTGCCACAA GTCATTGAGA ACGATGGCAA AAATTCATGA
     4201 ATTGGGCTTC GAATTGCTTC CCCACCCGCC GTATTCTCCA GATCTGGCCC CCAGCGACTT
     4261 TTTCTTGTTC TCAGACCTCA AAAGGATGCT CGCAGGGAAA AAATTTGGCT GCAATGAAGA
     4321 GGTGATCGCC GAAACTGAGG CCTATTTTGA GGCAAAACCG AAGGAGTACT ACCAAAATGG
     4381 TATCAAAAAA TTGGAAGGTC GTTATAATCG TTGTATCGCT CTTGAAGGGA ACTATGTTGA
     4441 ATAAGCTTGG AATCTCCTTC TCGCCTCTTT CGCTGAACAC GAAAGCGAAT CCGTTCAGCA
     4501 CACACTTTAC GATATGGCGC AAAAAGTCCT CGGCTGCGTG CCGGAAGTGA AAGACATCCA
     4561 CCTCACCATG CCCAACAAGC ATTGCCTGCT CGTGGACCTG TCCCGCTTCG GTCAGGACAA
     4621 TCCCAACGAC TTTTCCGCTG CATAACCCTG CTTCGGGGTC ATTATAGCGA TTTTTTCGGT
     4681 ATATCCATCC TTTTTCGCAC GATATACAGG ATTTTGCCAA AGGGTTCGTG TAGACTTTCC
     4741 TTGGTGTATC CAACGGCGTC AGCCGGGCAG GATAGGTGAA GTAGGCCCAC CCGCGAGCGG
     4801 GTGTTCCTTC TTCACTGTCC CTTATTCGCA CCTGGCGGTG CTCAACGGGA ATCCTGCTCT
     4861 GCGAGGCTGG CCGTACTCCT CATTGAAGAG CTCGGAGACG AGACGAGACA GCCTGAGAAT
     4921 GGATGCGAGT AATGATACAA CAATAGCGTG CTGTTCGCAC GCTAAGGTCA GGCGGAATGG
     4981 CACTTCCTTA TTCCAGATGC GTGCGGATTA TGCATGACTG GCCGTCGTTT TAC
//
