# Supplementary material for: A scalable transposon mutagenesis system for non-model bacteria
Source: bioRxiv preprint, doi:10.64898/2025.12.22.696024, version 1 (2025-12-23)
Supplement: Plasmid sequences [file 696024_file12.zip › Plasmid sequences/Transposon variant libraries/Himar1-only libraries/pGLU_30/pGLU_9-pGLU_83-pGLU_85.gb]

LOCUS       pGLU_9-pGLU_83-pGLU_85  5041 bp ds-DNA     circular     19-NOV-2024
DEFINITION  .
KEYWORDS    "Name:pGLU_9-pGLU_83-pGLU_85" "Tnp Promoter:PmarC9_Himar" "Abr
            Promoter:Firmicutes_32_14434" "Selectable Marker:Erythromycin"
            "Transposase:Himar"
FEATURES             Location/Qualifiers
     promoter        114..218
                     /label="Pamp"
                     /ApEinfo_revcolor="#faac61"
                     /ApEinfo_fwdcolor="#faac61"
     CDS             219..1079
                     /label="AmpR"
                     /ApEinfo_revcolor="#f58a5e"
                     /ApEinfo_fwdcolor="#f58a5e"
     ORI             complement(1336..1724)
                     /label="R6K ORI"
                     /ApEinfo_revcolor="#f58a5e"
                     /ApEinfo_fwdcolor="#f58a5e"
     primer_bind     1914..1930
                     /label="M13 rev"
                     /ApEinfo_revcolor="#c7b0e3"
                     /ApEinfo_fwdcolor="#c7b0e3"
     prokaryote p... complement(1987..2018)
                     /label="L2U8H11"
                     /ApEinfo_revcolor="#75c6a9"
                     /ApEinfo_fwdcolor="#75c6a9"
     miscellaneous   complement(2019..2058)
                     /label="UNSX"
                     /ApEinfo_revcolor="#9eafd2"
                     /ApEinfo_fwdcolor="#9eafd2"
     miscellaneous   2078..2107
                     /label="Himar_LE"
                     /ApEinfo_revcolor="#faac61"
                     /ApEinfo_fwdcolor="#faac61"
     miscellaneous   complement(2078..2107)
                     /label="Himar_RE"
                     /ApEinfo_revcolor="#faac61"
                     /ApEinfo_fwdcolor="#faac61"
     prokaryote t... complement(2108..2193)
                     /label="TermC"
                     /ApEinfo_revcolor="#f8d3a9"
                     /ApEinfo_fwdcolor="#f8d3a9"
     misc_feature    complement(2198..2932)
                     /label="ermC"
                     /ApEinfo_revcolor="#faac61"
                     /ApEinfo_fwdcolor="#faac61"
                     /note="codon-optimized to allow Twist synthesis"
     misc_feature    complement(2930..2933)
                     /label="downstream region"
                     /ApEinfo_revcolor="#9eafd2"
                     /ApEinfo_fwdcolor="#9eafd2"
     RS421_promot... complement(2934..3098)
                     /label=14434
                     /ApEinfo_revcolor="#84b0dc"
                     /ApEinfo_fwdcolor="#84b0dc"
     misc_feature    3099..3128
                     /label="R primer binding"
                     /ApEinfo_revcolor="#d6b295"
                     /ApEinfo_fwdcolor="#d6b295"
     Primer site     complement(3099..3128)
                     /label="R-skpp-asm-15-mer-2x"
                     /ApEinfo_revcolor="#f58a5e"
                     /ApEinfo_fwdcolor="#f58a5e"
     promoter ID ... complement(3129..3148)
                     /label=">skpp-1928-F_sk20mer-2219"
                     /ApEinfo_revcolor="#f58a5e"
                     /ApEinfo_fwdcolor="#f58a5e"
     misc_feature    complement(3149..3152)
                     /label="upstream region"
                     /ApEinfo_revcolor="#9eafd2"
                     /ApEinfo_fwdcolor="#9eafd2"
     misc_feature    complement(3149..3152)
                     /label="downstream region"
                     /ApEinfo_revcolor="#9eafd2"
                     /ApEinfo_fwdcolor="#9eafd2"
     promoter ID ... complement(3153..3172)
                     /label=">skpp-1930-F_sk20mer-2946"
                     /ApEinfo_revcolor="#f58a5e"
                     /ApEinfo_fwdcolor="#f58a5e"
     misc_feature    complement(3173..3202)
                     /label="F primer binding"
                     /ApEinfo_revcolor="#d6b295"
                     /ApEinfo_fwdcolor="#d6b295"
     miscellaneous   3203..3232
                     /label="Himar_RE"
                     /ApEinfo_revcolor="#faac61"
                     /ApEinfo_fwdcolor="#faac61"
     miscellaneous   complement(3203..3232)
                     /label="Himar_LE"
                     /ApEinfo_revcolor="#faac61"
                     /ApEinfo_fwdcolor="#faac61"
     misc_feature    complement(3406..3409)
                     /label="upstream region"
                     /ApEinfo_revcolor="#9eafd2"
                     /ApEinfo_fwdcolor="#9eafd2"
     CDS             3406..4452
                     /label="Himar_Tnp"
                     /ApEinfo_revcolor="#f58a5e"
                     /ApEinfo_fwdcolor="#f58a5e"
     prokaryote t... 4457..4637
                     /label="TAmarelleT9"
                     /ApEinfo_revcolor="#f58a5e"
                     /ApEinfo_fwdcolor="#f58a5e"
     miscellaneous   4638..4883
                     /label="oriT"
                     /ApEinfo_revcolor="#84b0dc"
                     /ApEinfo_fwdcolor="#84b0dc"
     miscellaneous   complement(4903..4942)
                     /label="UNS1"
                     /ApEinfo_revcolor="#9eafd2"
                     /ApEinfo_fwdcolor="#9eafd2"
     prokaryote t... complement(4943..4972)
                     /label="L2U5H11"
                     /ApEinfo_revcolor="#f8d3a9"
                     /ApEinfo_fwdcolor="#f8d3a9"
     primer_bind     complement(5025..5041)
                     /label="M13 fwd"
                     /ApEinfo_revcolor="#d59687"
                     /ApEinfo_fwdcolor="#d59687"
ORIGIN
        1 AACGTCGTGA CTGGGAAAAC CCTGGCGCTT GTGGTGGATC ACAGTTATTG GAGACTTCCT
       61 TGGCCGTACG ATGGGTTTTG TTTCAGGTAT CTGGCACTTT TCGGGGAAAT GTGCGCGGAA
      121 CCCCTATTTG TTTATTTTTC TAAATACATT CAAATATGTA TCCGCTCATG AGACAATAAC
      181 CCTGATAAAT GCTTCAATAA TATTGAAAAA GGAAGAGTAT GAGTATTCAA CATTTCCGTG
      241 TCGCCCTTAT TCCCTTTTTT GCGGCATTTT GCCTTCCTGT TTTTGCTCAC CCAGAAACGC
      301 TGGTGAAAGT AAAAGATGCT GAAGATCAGT TGGGTGCACG AGTGGGTTAC ATCGAACTGG
      361 ATCTCAACAG CGGTAAGATC CTTGAGAGTT TTCGCCCCGA AGAACGTTTT CCAATGATGA
      421 GCACTTTTAA AGTTCTGCTA TGTGGCGCGG TATTATCCCG TATTGACGCC GGGCAAGAGC
      481 AACTCGGTCG CCGCATACAC TATTCTCAGA ATGACTTGGT TGAGTACTCA CCAGTCACAG
      541 AAAAGCATCT TACGGATGGC ATGACAGTAA GAGAATTATG CAGTGCTGCC ATAACCATGA
      601 GTGATAACAC TGCGGCCAAC TTACTTCTGA CAACGATCGG AGGACCGAAG GAGCTAACCG
      661 CTTTTTTGCA CAACATGGGG GATCATGTAA CTCGCCTTGA TCGTTGGGAA CCGGAGCTGA
      721 ATGAAGCCAT ACCAAACGAC GAGCGTGACA CCACGATGCC TGTAGCAATG GCAACAACGT
      781 TGCGCAAACT ATTAACTGGC GAACTACTTA CTCTAGCTTC CCGGCAACAA TTAATAGACT
      841 GGATGGAGGC GGATAAAGTT GCAGGACCAC TTCTGCGCTC GGCCCTTCCG GCTGGCTGGT
      901 TTATTGCTGA TAAATCTGGA GCCGGTGAGC GTGGCTCTCG CGGTATCATT GCAGCACTGG
      961 GGCCAGATGG TAAGCCCTCC CGTATCGTAG TTATCTACAC GACGGGGAGT CAGGCAACTA
     1021 TGGATGAACG AAATAGACAG ATCGCTGAGA TAGGTGCCTC ACTGATTAAG CATTGGTAAC
     1081 TGTCAGACCA AGTTTACTCA TATATACTTT AGATTGATTT AAAACTTCAT TTTTAATTTA
     1141 AAAGGATCTA GGTGAAGATC CTTGAATTGC CATTATCAAC AAGTTTGTAC AAAAAAGCAG
     1201 GCTCCGAATT GGTATCACGA GGACGATTTG AAGCCCCCTA CCCATTTACG CTGACTTGAC
     1261 GGGACGGCGG CTTTGTTGAA TAGAGCGTCA GACCCCGTAG AAAAGATCAA AGGATCTTCG
     1321 GCCGGCCGGC GCGCCGATCT GAAGATCAGC AGTTCAACCT GTTGATAGTA CGTACTAAGC
     1381 TCTCATGTTT CACGTACTAA GCTCTCATGT TTAACGTACT AAGCTCTCAT GTTTAACGAA
     1441 CTAAACCCTC ATGGCTAACG TACTAAGCTC TCATGGCTAA CGTACTAAGC TCTCATGTTT
     1501 CACGTACTAA GCTCTCATGT TTGAACAATA AAATTAATAT AAATCAGCAA CTTAAATAGC
     1561 CTCTAAGGTT TTAAGTTTTA TAAGAAAAAA AAGAATATAT AAGGCTTTTA AAGCCTTTAA
     1621 GGTTTAACGG TTGTGGACAA CAAGCCAGGG ATGTAACGCA CTGAGAAGCC CTTAGAGCCT
     1681 CTCAAAGCAA TTTTGAGTGA CACAGGAACA CTTAACGGCT GACATGGGGC GCGCCCAGCT
     1741 GTAACGCCAG CAACGCGGCC TTTTTACGGT TCCTGGCCTT TTGCTGGCCT TTTGCTCACA
     1801 TGTTCTTTCC AGCGACATAT GCCATACGCC GAACTGAACT CCACCTAATG TCTTGGAGAT
     1861 TGTCGGATAG CGCGGAATAG GATTGTGCCC TCTGAGCGGA TAACAATTTC ACACAGGAAA
     1921 CAGCTATGAC CATGACACAT GCATCCACCA TCGCAGACTT ATCATCACTG AGCCTCCACC
     1981 TAGCCTATAC AACAATAGCG TGCGTGGTTA GCACGCTAGG TGGAAGGGCT CGGAGTTGTG
     2041 GTAATCTATG TATCCTGGGG TGCTCTTCAT GCTAGCGTAA CAGGTTGGAT GATAAGTCCC
     2101 CGGTCTAGCC GACTGCGCAA AAGACATAAT CGATTCACAA AAAATAGGCA CACGAAAAAC
     2161 AAGTTAAGGG ATGCAGTTTA TGCATCCCTT AACAAGCTTA CTTATTAAAT AATTTATAGC
     2221 TATTGAAAAG AGATAAGAAT TGTTCAAAGC TAATATTGTT TAAATCGTCA ATTCCTGCAT
     2281 GTTTTAAGGA ATTGTTAAAT TGATTTTTTG TAAATATTTT CTTGTATTCT TTGTTAACCC
     2341 ATTTCATAAC GAAATAATTA TACTTTTGTT TATCTTTGTG TGATATTCTT GATTTTTTTC
     2401 TACTTAATCT GATAAGTGAG CTATTCACTT TAGGTTTAGG ATGAAAATAT TCTCTTGGAA
     2461 CCATACTTAA TATAGAAATA TCAACTTCTG CCATTAAAAG TAATGCCAAT GAGCGTTTTG
     2521 TATTTAATAA TCTTTTAGCA AACCCGTATT CCACGATTAA ATAAATCTCA TTAGCTATAC
     2581 TATCAAAAAC AATTTTGCGT ATTATATCCG TACTTATGTT ATAAGGTATA TTACCATATA
     2641 TTTTATAGGA TTGGTTTTTA GGAAATTTAA ACTGCAATAT ATCCTTGTTT AAAACTTGGA
     2701 AATTATCGTG ATCAACAAGT TTATTTTCTG TAGTTTTGCA TAATTTATGG TCTATTTCAA
     2761 TGGCAGTTAC GAAATTACAC CTCTTTACTA ATTCAAGGGT AAAATGGCCT TTTCCTGAGC
     2821 CGATTTCAAA GATATTATCA TGTTCATTTA ATCTTATGTT TGTCATAATC TTGTCGATAT
     2881 TATGCTTAGA AGTAATAAAG TTTTGACTGT GTTTTATATT TTTCTCGTTC ATTtagtatt
     2941 ctctccttaa taaattattt cgttaatgtt ttcattataa aacaaaggcg attattagta
     3001 aaggtcagct ttttaagagt tgtttagttt gtgacctctc cttaacctca ttcttctata
     3061 cataaaagag agaaccgact ggttctctct tgatgttccc agcttcacac ggcgtgtggc
     3121 tgcggaacat gcttaccaac gtccccaata cgCTATTTTA GCCCTGCCTC GCACCCTACT
     3181 CGACGCGTCC TACGCGTGAC CCTAGACCGG GGACTTATCA TCCAACCTGT TAGCGGCCGC
     3241 CAGTGTGATG GATGACACAT AGATGGCGTC GCTAGTATTA AATGCATATT ATTTTTATAT
     3301 AGTACCAACC TTCAAATGAT TCGTGTCAAA ATTTGACGTC TGTAAGTCAA TTAGTTTGTG
     3361 AGATAGAGCG TCTTTTGTGA AGCAACTTTT GTTATTGTGA AACATATGGA AAAAAAGGAA
     3421 TTTCGTGTTT TGATAAAATA CTGTTTTCTG AAGGGAAAAA ATACAGTGGA AGCAAAAACT
     3481 TGGCTTGATA ATGAGTTTCC GGACTCTGCC CCAGGGAAAT CAACAATAAT TGATTGGTAT
     3541 GCAAAATTCA AGCGTGGTGA AATGAGCACG GAGGACGGTG AACGCAGTGG ACGCCCGAAA
     3601 GAGGTGGTTA CCGACGAAAA CATCAAAAAA ATCCACAAAA TGATTTTGAA TGACCGTAAA
     3661 ATGAAGTTGA TCGAGATAGC AGAGGCCTTA AAGATATCAA AGGAACGTGT TGGTCATATC
     3721 ATTCATCAAT ATTTGGATAT GCGGAAGCTC TGTGCGAAAT GGGTGCCGCG CGAGCTCACA
     3781 TTTGACCAAA AACAACGACG TGTTGATGAT TCTAAGCGGT GTTTGCAGCT GTTAACTCGT
     3841 AATACACCCG AGTTTTTCCG TCGATATGTG ACAATGGATG AAACATGGCT CCATCACTAC
     3901 ACTCCTGAGT CCAATCGACA GTCGGCTGAG TGGACAGCGA CCGGTGAACC GTCTCCGAAG
     3961 CGTGGAAAGA CTCAAAAGTC CGCTGGCAAA GTAATGGCCT CTGTTTTTTG GGATGCGCAT
     4021 GGAATAATTT TTATCGATTA TCTTGAGAAG GGAAAAACCA TCAACAGTGA CTATTATATG
     4081 GCGTTATTGG AGCGTTTGAA GGTCGAAATC GCGGCAAAAC GGCCCCACAT GAAGAAGAAA
     4141 AAAGTGTTGT TCCACCAAGA CAACGCACCG TGCCACAAGT CATTGAGAAC GATGGCAAAA
     4201 ATTCATGAAT TGGGCTTCGA ATTGCTTCCC CACCCGCCGT ATTCTCCAGA TCTGGCCCCC
     4261 AGCGACTTTT TCTTGTTCTC AGACCTCAAA AGGATGCTCG CAGGGAAAAA ATTTGGCTGC
     4321 AATGAAGAGG TGATCGCCGA AACTGAGGCC TATTTTGAGG CAAAACCGAA GGAGTACTAC
     4381 CAAAATGGTA TCAAAAAATT GGAAGGTCGT TATAATCGTT GTATCGCTCT TGAAGGGAAC
     4441 TATGTTGAAT AAGCTTGGAA TCTCCTTCTC GCCTCTTTCG CTGAACACGA AAGCGAATCC
     4501 GTTCAGCACA CACTTTACGA TATGGCGCAA AAAGTCCTCG GCTGCGTGCC GGAAGTGAAA
     4561 GACATCCACC TCACCATGCC CAACAAGCAT TGCCTGCTCG TGGACCTGTC CCGCTTCGGT
     4621 CAGGACAATC CCAACGACTT TTCCGCTGCA TAACCCTGCT TCGGGGTCAT TATAGCGATT
     4681 TTTTCGGTAT ATCCATCCTT TTTCGCACGA TATACAGGAT TTTGCCAAAG GGTTCGTGTA
     4741 GACTTTCCTT GGTGTATCCA ACGGCGTCAG CCGGGCAGGA TAGGTGAAGT AGGCCCACCC
     4801 GCGAGCGGGT GTTCCTTCTT CACTGTCCCT TATTCGCACC TGGCGGTGCT CAACGGGAAT
     4861 CCTGCTCTGC GAGGCTGGCC GTACTCCTCA TTGAAGAGCT CGGAGACGAG ACGAGACAGC
     4921 CTGAGAATGG ATGCGAGTAA TGATACAACA ATAGCGTGCT GTTCGCACGC TAAGGTCAGG
     4981 CGGAATGGCA CTTCCTTATT CCAGATGCGT GCGGATTATG CATGACTGGC CGTCGTTTTA
     5041 C
//
