# Supplementary material for: A scalable transposon mutagenesis system for non-model bacteria
Source: bioRxiv preprint, doi:10.64898/2025.12.22.696024, version 1 (2025-12-23)
Supplement: Plasmid sequences [file 696024_file12.zip › Plasmid sequences/Transposon variant libraries/Himar1-only libraries/pGLU_30/pGLU_9-pGLU_72-pGLU_92.gb]

LOCUS       pGLU_9-pGLU_72-pGLU_92  5033 bp ds-DNA     circular     19-NOV-2024
DEFINITION  .
KEYWORDS    "Name:pGLU_9-pGLU_72-pGLU_92" "Tnp Promoter:Bacteroidetes_30_13388"
            "Abr Promoter:Proteobacteria_58_13166" "Selectable
            Marker:Erythromycin" "Transposase:Himar"
FEATURES             Location/Qualifiers
     promoter        114..218
                     /label="Pamp"
                     /ApEinfo_revcolor="#faac61"
                     /ApEinfo_fwdcolor="#faac61"
     CDS             219..1079
                     /label="AmpR"
                     /ApEinfo_revcolor="#f58a5e"
                     /ApEinfo_fwdcolor="#f58a5e"
     ORI             complement(1336..1724)
                     /label="R6K ORI"
                     /ApEinfo_revcolor="#f58a5e"
                     /ApEinfo_fwdcolor="#f58a5e"
     primer_bind     1914..1930
                     /label="M13 rev"
                     /ApEinfo_revcolor="#c7b0e3"
                     /ApEinfo_fwdcolor="#c7b0e3"
     prokaryote p... complement(1987..2018)
                     /label="L2U8H11"
                     /ApEinfo_revcolor="#75c6a9"
                     /ApEinfo_fwdcolor="#75c6a9"
     miscellaneous   complement(2019..2058)
                     /label="UNSX"
                     /ApEinfo_revcolor="#9eafd2"
                     /ApEinfo_fwdcolor="#9eafd2"
     miscellaneous   2078..2107
                     /label="Himar_LE"
                     /ApEinfo_revcolor="#faac61"
                     /ApEinfo_fwdcolor="#faac61"
     miscellaneous   complement(2078..2107)
                     /label="Himar_RE"
                     /ApEinfo_revcolor="#faac61"
                     /ApEinfo_fwdcolor="#faac61"
     prokaryote t... complement(2108..2193)
                     /label="TermC"
                     /ApEinfo_revcolor="#f8d3a9"
                     /ApEinfo_fwdcolor="#f8d3a9"
     misc_feature    complement(2198..2932)
                     /label="ermC"
                     /ApEinfo_revcolor="#faac61"
                     /ApEinfo_fwdcolor="#faac61"
                     /note="codon-optimized to allow Twist synthesis"
     misc_feature    complement(2930..2933)
                     /label="downstream region"
                     /ApEinfo_revcolor="#9eafd2"
                     /ApEinfo_fwdcolor="#9eafd2"
     RS421_promot... complement(2934..3098)
                     /label=13166
                     /ApEinfo_revcolor="#f58a5e"
                     /ApEinfo_fwdcolor="#f58a5e"
     misc_feature    3099..3128
                     /label="R primer binding"
                     /ApEinfo_revcolor="#d6b295"
                     /ApEinfo_fwdcolor="#d6b295"
     promoter ID ... complement(3129..3148)
                     /label=">skpp-1917-F_sk20mer-1272"
                     /ApEinfo_revcolor="#f58a5e"
                     /ApEinfo_fwdcolor="#f58a5e"
     misc_feature    complement(3149..3152)
                     /label="downstream region"
                     /ApEinfo_revcolor="#9eafd2"
                     /ApEinfo_fwdcolor="#9eafd2"
     misc_feature    complement(3149..3152)
                     /label="upstream region"
                     /ApEinfo_revcolor="#9eafd2"
                     /ApEinfo_fwdcolor="#9eafd2"
     promoter ID ... complement(3153..3172)
                     /label=">skpp-1937-F_sk20mer-2849"
                     /ApEinfo_revcolor="#f58a5e"
                     /ApEinfo_fwdcolor="#f58a5e"
     misc_feature    complement(3173..3202)
                     /label="F primer binding"
                     /ApEinfo_revcolor="#d6b295"
                     /ApEinfo_fwdcolor="#d6b295"
     miscellaneous   3203..3232
                     /label="Himar_RE"
                     /ApEinfo_revcolor="#faac61"
                     /ApEinfo_fwdcolor="#faac61"
     miscellaneous   complement(3203..3232)
                     /label="Himar_LE"
                     /ApEinfo_revcolor="#faac61"
                     /ApEinfo_fwdcolor="#faac61"
     RS421_promot... 3233..3397
                     /label=13388
                     /ApEinfo_revcolor="#f58a5e"
                     /ApEinfo_fwdcolor="#f58a5e"
     misc_feature    complement(3398..3401)
                     /label="upstream region"
                     /ApEinfo_revcolor="#9eafd2"
                     /ApEinfo_fwdcolor="#9eafd2"
     CDS             3398..4444
                     /label="Himar_Tnp"
                     /ApEinfo_revcolor="#f58a5e"
                     /ApEinfo_fwdcolor="#f58a5e"
     prokaryote t... 4449..4629
                     /label="TAmarelleT9"
                     /ApEinfo_revcolor="#f58a5e"
                     /ApEinfo_fwdcolor="#f58a5e"
     miscellaneous   4630..4875
                     /label="oriT"
                     /ApEinfo_revcolor="#84b0dc"
                     /ApEinfo_fwdcolor="#84b0dc"
     miscellaneous   complement(4895..4934)
                     /label="UNS1"
                     /ApEinfo_revcolor="#9eafd2"
                     /ApEinfo_fwdcolor="#9eafd2"
     prokaryote t... complement(4935..4964)
                     /label="L2U5H11"
                     /ApEinfo_revcolor="#f8d3a9"
                     /ApEinfo_fwdcolor="#f8d3a9"
     primer_bind     complement(5017..5033)
                     /label="M13 fwd"
                     /ApEinfo_revcolor="#d59687"
                     /ApEinfo_fwdcolor="#d59687"
ORIGIN
        1 AACGTCGTGA CTGGGAAAAC CCTGGCGCTT GTGGTGGATC ACAGTTATTG GAGACTTCCT
       61 TGGCCGTACG ATGGGTTTTG TTTCAGGTAT CTGGCACTTT TCGGGGAAAT GTGCGCGGAA
      121 CCCCTATTTG TTTATTTTTC TAAATACATT CAAATATGTA TCCGCTCATG AGACAATAAC
      181 CCTGATAAAT GCTTCAATAA TATTGAAAAA GGAAGAGTAT GAGTATTCAA CATTTCCGTG
      241 TCGCCCTTAT TCCCTTTTTT GCGGCATTTT GCCTTCCTGT TTTTGCTCAC CCAGAAACGC
      301 TGGTGAAAGT AAAAGATGCT GAAGATCAGT TGGGTGCACG AGTGGGTTAC ATCGAACTGG
      361 ATCTCAACAG CGGTAAGATC CTTGAGAGTT TTCGCCCCGA AGAACGTTTT CCAATGATGA
      421 GCACTTTTAA AGTTCTGCTA TGTGGCGCGG TATTATCCCG TATTGACGCC GGGCAAGAGC
      481 AACTCGGTCG CCGCATACAC TATTCTCAGA ATGACTTGGT TGAGTACTCA CCAGTCACAG
      541 AAAAGCATCT TACGGATGGC ATGACAGTAA GAGAATTATG CAGTGCTGCC ATAACCATGA
      601 GTGATAACAC TGCGGCCAAC TTACTTCTGA CAACGATCGG AGGACCGAAG GAGCTAACCG
      661 CTTTTTTGCA CAACATGGGG GATCATGTAA CTCGCCTTGA TCGTTGGGAA CCGGAGCTGA
      721 ATGAAGCCAT ACCAAACGAC GAGCGTGACA CCACGATGCC TGTAGCAATG GCAACAACGT
      781 TGCGCAAACT ATTAACTGGC GAACTACTTA CTCTAGCTTC CCGGCAACAA TTAATAGACT
      841 GGATGGAGGC GGATAAAGTT GCAGGACCAC TTCTGCGCTC GGCCCTTCCG GCTGGCTGGT
      901 TTATTGCTGA TAAATCTGGA GCCGGTGAGC GTGGCTCTCG CGGTATCATT GCAGCACTGG
      961 GGCCAGATGG TAAGCCCTCC CGTATCGTAG TTATCTACAC GACGGGGAGT CAGGCAACTA
     1021 TGGATGAACG AAATAGACAG ATCGCTGAGA TAGGTGCCTC ACTGATTAAG CATTGGTAAC
     1081 TGTCAGACCA AGTTTACTCA TATATACTTT AGATTGATTT AAAACTTCAT TTTTAATTTA
     1141 AAAGGATCTA GGTGAAGATC CTTGAATTGC CATTATCAAC AAGTTTGTAC AAAAAAGCAG
     1201 GCTCCGAATT GGTATCACGA GGACGATTTG AAGCCCCCTA CCCATTTACG CTGACTTGAC
     1261 GGGACGGCGG CTTTGTTGAA TAGAGCGTCA GACCCCGTAG AAAAGATCAA AGGATCTTCG
     1321 GCCGGCCGGC GCGCCGATCT GAAGATCAGC AGTTCAACCT GTTGATAGTA CGTACTAAGC
     1381 TCTCATGTTT CACGTACTAA GCTCTCATGT TTAACGTACT AAGCTCTCAT GTTTAACGAA
     1441 CTAAACCCTC ATGGCTAACG TACTAAGCTC TCATGGCTAA CGTACTAAGC TCTCATGTTT
     1501 CACGTACTAA GCTCTCATGT TTGAACAATA AAATTAATAT AAATCAGCAA CTTAAATAGC
     1561 CTCTAAGGTT TTAAGTTTTA TAAGAAAAAA AAGAATATAT AAGGCTTTTA AAGCCTTTAA
     1621 GGTTTAACGG TTGTGGACAA CAAGCCAGGG ATGTAACGCA CTGAGAAGCC CTTAGAGCCT
     1681 CTCAAAGCAA TTTTGAGTGA CACAGGAACA CTTAACGGCT GACATGGGGC GCGCCCAGCT
     1741 GTAACGCCAG CAACGCGGCC TTTTTACGGT TCCTGGCCTT TTGCTGGCCT TTTGCTCACA
     1801 TGTTCTTTCC AGCGACATAT GCCATACGCC GAACTGAACT CCACCTAATG TCTTGGAGAT
     1861 TGTCGGATAG CGCGGAATAG GATTGTGCCC TCTGAGCGGA TAACAATTTC ACACAGGAAA
     1921 CAGCTATGAC CATGACACAT GCATCCACCA TCGCAGACTT ATCATCACTG AGCCTCCACC
     1981 TAGCCTATAC AACAATAGCG TGCGTGGTTA GCACGCTAGG TGGAAGGGCT CGGAGTTGTG
     2041 GTAATCTATG TATCCTGGGG TGCTCTTCAT GCTAGCGTAA CAGGTTGGAT GATAAGTCCC
     2101 CGGTCTAGCC GACTGCGCAA AAGACATAAT CGATTCACAA AAAATAGGCA CACGAAAAAC
     2161 AAGTTAAGGG ATGCAGTTTA TGCATCCCTT AACAAGCTTA CTTATTAAAT AATTTATAGC
     2221 TATTGAAAAG AGATAAGAAT TGTTCAAAGC TAATATTGTT TAAATCGTCA ATTCCTGCAT
     2281 GTTTTAAGGA ATTGTTAAAT TGATTTTTTG TAAATATTTT CTTGTATTCT TTGTTAACCC
     2341 ATTTCATAAC GAAATAATTA TACTTTTGTT TATCTTTGTG TGATATTCTT GATTTTTTTC
     2401 TACTTAATCT GATAAGTGAG CTATTCACTT TAGGTTTAGG ATGAAAATAT TCTCTTGGAA
     2461 CCATACTTAA TATAGAAATA TCAACTTCTG CCATTAAAAG TAATGCCAAT GAGCGTTTTG
     2521 TATTTAATAA TCTTTTAGCA AACCCGTATT CCACGATTAA ATAAATCTCA TTAGCTATAC
     2581 TATCAAAAAC AATTTTGCGT ATTATATCCG TACTTATGTT ATAAGGTATA TTACCATATA
     2641 TTTTATAGGA TTGGTTTTTA GGAAATTTAA ACTGCAATAT ATCCTTGTTT AAAACTTGGA
     2701 AATTATCGTG ATCAACAAGT TTATTTTCTG TAGTTTTGCA TAATTTATGG TCTATTTCAA
     2761 TGGCAGTTAC GAAATTACAC CTCTTTACTA ATTCAAGGGT AAAATGGCCT TTTCCTGAGC
     2821 CGATTTCAAA GATATTATCA TGTTCATTTA ATCTTATGTT TGTCATAATC TTGTCGATAT
     2881 TATGCTTAGA AGTAATAAAG TTTTGACTGT GTTTTATATT TTTCTCGTTC ATTGGAAAGA
     2941 CATCCGCTCA AATGAGGAAC ATTCGGCGGC GGTCTGCCTG CGGCACGGGG GGTCGGCTCG
     3001 ACAGACGCCG CAACAACAAG GAAAAGCGTT GTTGCGGCTT ACTTGTCCGA CGACTTTTGA
     3061 GCTCCCATGC TACGGCTCCA TGCACATCTT GAGGCGAACC AGCTTCACAC GGCGTGTGGC
     3121 TGCGGAACAG CAGAATGTAG TTCGCAGCTA CGGCCGACCG ACAAATAGGT ACACCCTACT
     3181 CGACGCGTCC TACGCGTGAC CCTAGACCGG GGACTTATCA TCCAACCTGT TATTTGTTAG
     3241 ATATATTTTT TTGTGTAATT TTGTAATCGT TATGCGGCAG TAATAATATA CATATTAATA
     3301 CGAGTTAGTA ATCCTGTAGT TCTCATATGC TACGAGGAGG TATTAAAAGG TGCGTTTCGA
     3361 CAATGCATCT ACTGTAGTAT ATTATTGCTT AATCCAAATG GAAAAAAAGG AATTTCGTGT
     3421 TTTGATAAAA TACTGTTTTC TGAAGGGAAA AAATACAGTG GAAGCAAAAA CTTGGCTTGA
     3481 TAATGAGTTT CCGGACTCTG CCCCAGGGAA ATCAACAATA ATTGATTGGT ATGCAAAATT
     3541 CAAGCGTGGT GAAATGAGCA CGGAGGACGG TGAACGCAGT GGACGCCCGA AAGAGGTGGT
     3601 TACCGACGAA AACATCAAAA AAATCCACAA AATGATTTTG AATGACCGTA AAATGAAGTT
     3661 GATCGAGATA GCAGAGGCCT TAAAGATATC AAAGGAACGT GTTGGTCATA TCATTCATCA
     3721 ATATTTGGAT ATGCGGAAGC TCTGTGCGAA ATGGGTGCCG CGCGAGCTCA CATTTGACCA
     3781 AAAACAACGA CGTGTTGATG ATTCTAAGCG GTGTTTGCAG CTGTTAACTC GTAATACACC
     3841 CGAGTTTTTC CGTCGATATG TGACAATGGA TGAAACATGG CTCCATCACT ACACTCCTGA
     3901 GTCCAATCGA CAGTCGGCTG AGTGGACAGC GACCGGTGAA CCGTCTCCGA AGCGTGGAAA
     3961 GACTCAAAAG TCCGCTGGCA AAGTAATGGC CTCTGTTTTT TGGGATGCGC ATGGAATAAT
     4021 TTTTATCGAT TATCTTGAGA AGGGAAAAAC CATCAACAGT GACTATTATA TGGCGTTATT
     4081 GGAGCGTTTG AAGGTCGAAA TCGCGGCAAA ACGGCCCCAC ATGAAGAAGA AAAAAGTGTT
     4141 GTTCCACCAA GACAACGCAC CGTGCCACAA GTCATTGAGA ACGATGGCAA AAATTCATGA
     4201 ATTGGGCTTC GAATTGCTTC CCCACCCGCC GTATTCTCCA GATCTGGCCC CCAGCGACTT
     4261 TTTCTTGTTC TCAGACCTCA AAAGGATGCT CGCAGGGAAA AAATTTGGCT GCAATGAAGA
     4321 GGTGATCGCC GAAACTGAGG CCTATTTTGA GGCAAAACCG AAGGAGTACT ACCAAAATGG
     4381 TATCAAAAAA TTGGAAGGTC GTTATAATCG TTGTATCGCT CTTGAAGGGA ACTATGTTGA
     4441 ATAAGCTTGG AATCTCCTTC TCGCCTCTTT CGCTGAACAC GAAAGCGAAT CCGTTCAGCA
     4501 CACACTTTAC GATATGGCGC AAAAAGTCCT CGGCTGCGTG CCGGAAGTGA AAGACATCCA
     4561 CCTCACCATG CCCAACAAGC ATTGCCTGCT CGTGGACCTG TCCCGCTTCG GTCAGGACAA
     4621 TCCCAACGAC TTTTCCGCTG CATAACCCTG CTTCGGGGTC ATTATAGCGA TTTTTTCGGT
     4681 ATATCCATCC TTTTTCGCAC GATATACAGG ATTTTGCCAA AGGGTTCGTG TAGACTTTCC
     4741 TTGGTGTATC CAACGGCGTC AGCCGGGCAG GATAGGTGAA GTAGGCCCAC CCGCGAGCGG
     4801 GTGTTCCTTC TTCACTGTCC CTTATTCGCA CCTGGCGGTG CTCAACGGGA ATCCTGCTCT
     4861 GCGAGGCTGG CCGTACTCCT CATTGAAGAG CTCGGAGACG AGACGAGACA GCCTGAGAAT
     4921 GGATGCGAGT AATGATACAA CAATAGCGTG CTGTTCGCAC GCTAAGGTCA GGCGGAATGG
     4981 CACTTCCTTA TTCCAGATGC GTGCGGATTA TGCATGACTG GCCGTCGTTT TAC
//
