# Supplementary material for: A scalable transposon mutagenesis system for non-model bacteria
Source: bioRxiv preprint, doi:10.64898/2025.12.22.696024, version 1 (2025-12-23)
Supplement: Plasmid sequences [file 696024_file12.zip › Plasmid sequences/Transposon variant libraries/Himar1-only libraries/pGLU_30/pGLU_9-pGLU_80-pGLU_96.gb]

LOCUS       pGLU_9-pGLU_80-pGLU_96  5033 bp ds-DNA     circular     19-NOV-2024
DEFINITION  .
KEYWORDS    "Name:pGLU_9-pGLU_80-pGLU_96" "Tnp Promoter:Firmicutes_39_14143"
            "Abr Promoter:Proteobacteria_45_14271" "Selectable
            Marker:Erythromycin" "Transposase:Himar"
FEATURES             Location/Qualifiers
     promoter        114..218
                     /label="Pamp"
                     /ApEinfo_revcolor="#faac61"
                     /ApEinfo_fwdcolor="#faac61"
     CDS             219..1079
                     /label="AmpR"
                     /ApEinfo_revcolor="#f58a5e"
                     /ApEinfo_fwdcolor="#f58a5e"
     ORI             complement(1336..1724)
                     /label="R6K ORI"
                     /ApEinfo_revcolor="#f58a5e"
                     /ApEinfo_fwdcolor="#f58a5e"
     primer_bind     1914..1930
                     /label="M13 rev"
                     /ApEinfo_revcolor="#c7b0e3"
                     /ApEinfo_fwdcolor="#c7b0e3"
     prokaryote p... complement(1987..2018)
                     /label="L2U8H11"
                     /ApEinfo_revcolor="#75c6a9"
                     /ApEinfo_fwdcolor="#75c6a9"
     miscellaneous   complement(2019..2058)
                     /label="UNSX"
                     /ApEinfo_revcolor="#9eafd2"
                     /ApEinfo_fwdcolor="#9eafd2"
     miscellaneous   2078..2107
                     /label="Himar_LE"
                     /ApEinfo_revcolor="#faac61"
                     /ApEinfo_fwdcolor="#faac61"
     miscellaneous   complement(2078..2107)
                     /label="Himar_RE"
                     /ApEinfo_revcolor="#faac61"
                     /ApEinfo_fwdcolor="#faac61"
     prokaryote t... complement(2108..2193)
                     /label="TermC"
                     /ApEinfo_revcolor="#f8d3a9"
                     /ApEinfo_fwdcolor="#f8d3a9"
     misc_feature    complement(2198..2932)
                     /label="ermC"
                     /ApEinfo_revcolor="#faac61"
                     /ApEinfo_fwdcolor="#faac61"
                     /note="codon-optimized to allow Twist synthesis"
     misc_feature    complement(2930..2933)
                     /label="downstream region"
                     /ApEinfo_revcolor="#9eafd2"
                     /ApEinfo_fwdcolor="#9eafd2"
     RS421_promot... complement(2934..3098)
                     /label=14271
                     /ApEinfo_revcolor="#f58a5e"
                     /ApEinfo_fwdcolor="#f58a5e"
     misc_feature    3099..3128
                     /label="R primer binding"
                     /ApEinfo_revcolor="#d6b295"
                     /ApEinfo_fwdcolor="#d6b295"
     promoter ID ... complement(3129..3148)
                     /label=">skpp-1925-F_sk20mer-6357"
                     /ApEinfo_revcolor="#f58a5e"
                     /ApEinfo_fwdcolor="#f58a5e"
     misc_feature    complement(3149..3152)
                     /label="upstream region"
                     /ApEinfo_revcolor="#9eafd2"
                     /ApEinfo_fwdcolor="#9eafd2"
     misc_feature    complement(3149..3152)
                     /label="downstream region"
                     /ApEinfo_revcolor="#9eafd2"
                     /ApEinfo_fwdcolor="#9eafd2"
     promoter ID ... complement(3153..3172)
                     /label=">skpp-1941-F_sk20mer-3414"
                     /ApEinfo_revcolor="#f58a5e"
                     /ApEinfo_fwdcolor="#f58a5e"
     misc_feature    complement(3173..3202)
                     /label="F primer binding"
                     /ApEinfo_revcolor="#d6b295"
                     /ApEinfo_fwdcolor="#d6b295"
     miscellaneous   3203..3232
                     /label="Himar_RE"
                     /ApEinfo_revcolor="#faac61"
                     /ApEinfo_fwdcolor="#faac61"
     miscellaneous   complement(3203..3232)
                     /label="Himar_LE"
                     /ApEinfo_revcolor="#faac61"
                     /ApEinfo_fwdcolor="#faac61"
     RS421_promot... 3233..3397
                     /label=14143
                     /ApEinfo_revcolor="#f58a5e"
                     /ApEinfo_fwdcolor="#f58a5e"
     misc_feature    complement(3398..3401)
                     /label="upstream region"
                     /ApEinfo_revcolor="#9eafd2"
                     /ApEinfo_fwdcolor="#9eafd2"
     CDS             3398..4444
                     /label="Himar_Tnp"
                     /ApEinfo_revcolor="#f58a5e"
                     /ApEinfo_fwdcolor="#f58a5e"
     prokaryote t... 4449..4629
                     /label="TAmarelleT9"
                     /ApEinfo_revcolor="#f58a5e"
                     /ApEinfo_fwdcolor="#f58a5e"
     miscellaneous   4630..4875
                     /label="oriT"
                     /ApEinfo_revcolor="#84b0dc"
                     /ApEinfo_fwdcolor="#84b0dc"
     miscellaneous   complement(4895..4934)
                     /label="UNS1"
                     /ApEinfo_revcolor="#9eafd2"
                     /ApEinfo_fwdcolor="#9eafd2"
     prokaryote t... complement(4935..4964)
                     /label="L2U5H11"
                     /ApEinfo_revcolor="#f8d3a9"
                     /ApEinfo_fwdcolor="#f8d3a9"
     primer_bind     complement(5017..5033)
                     /label="M13 fwd"
                     /ApEinfo_revcolor="#d59687"
                     /ApEinfo_fwdcolor="#d59687"
ORIGIN
        1 AACGTCGTGA CTGGGAAAAC CCTGGCGCTT GTGGTGGATC ACAGTTATTG GAGACTTCCT
       61 TGGCCGTACG ATGGGTTTTG TTTCAGGTAT CTGGCACTTT TCGGGGAAAT GTGCGCGGAA
      121 CCCCTATTTG TTTATTTTTC TAAATACATT CAAATATGTA TCCGCTCATG AGACAATAAC
      181 CCTGATAAAT GCTTCAATAA TATTGAAAAA GGAAGAGTAT GAGTATTCAA CATTTCCGTG
      241 TCGCCCTTAT TCCCTTTTTT GCGGCATTTT GCCTTCCTGT TTTTGCTCAC CCAGAAACGC
      301 TGGTGAAAGT AAAAGATGCT GAAGATCAGT TGGGTGCACG AGTGGGTTAC ATCGAACTGG
      361 ATCTCAACAG CGGTAAGATC CTTGAGAGTT TTCGCCCCGA AGAACGTTTT CCAATGATGA
      421 GCACTTTTAA AGTTCTGCTA TGTGGCGCGG TATTATCCCG TATTGACGCC GGGCAAGAGC
      481 AACTCGGTCG CCGCATACAC TATTCTCAGA ATGACTTGGT TGAGTACTCA CCAGTCACAG
      541 AAAAGCATCT TACGGATGGC ATGACAGTAA GAGAATTATG CAGTGCTGCC ATAACCATGA
      601 GTGATAACAC TGCGGCCAAC TTACTTCTGA CAACGATCGG AGGACCGAAG GAGCTAACCG
      661 CTTTTTTGCA CAACATGGGG GATCATGTAA CTCGCCTTGA TCGTTGGGAA CCGGAGCTGA
      721 ATGAAGCCAT ACCAAACGAC GAGCGTGACA CCACGATGCC TGTAGCAATG GCAACAACGT
      781 TGCGCAAACT ATTAACTGGC GAACTACTTA CTCTAGCTTC CCGGCAACAA TTAATAGACT
      841 GGATGGAGGC GGATAAAGTT GCAGGACCAC TTCTGCGCTC GGCCCTTCCG GCTGGCTGGT
      901 TTATTGCTGA TAAATCTGGA GCCGGTGAGC GTGGCTCTCG CGGTATCATT GCAGCACTGG
      961 GGCCAGATGG TAAGCCCTCC CGTATCGTAG TTATCTACAC GACGGGGAGT CAGGCAACTA
     1021 TGGATGAACG AAATAGACAG ATCGCTGAGA TAGGTGCCTC ACTGATTAAG CATTGGTAAC
     1081 TGTCAGACCA AGTTTACTCA TATATACTTT AGATTGATTT AAAACTTCAT TTTTAATTTA
     1141 AAAGGATCTA GGTGAAGATC CTTGAATTGC CATTATCAAC AAGTTTGTAC AAAAAAGCAG
     1201 GCTCCGAATT GGTATCACGA GGACGATTTG AAGCCCCCTA CCCATTTACG CTGACTTGAC
     1261 GGGACGGCGG CTTTGTTGAA TAGAGCGTCA GACCCCGTAG AAAAGATCAA AGGATCTTCG
     1321 GCCGGCCGGC GCGCCGATCT GAAGATCAGC AGTTCAACCT GTTGATAGTA CGTACTAAGC
     1381 TCTCATGTTT CACGTACTAA GCTCTCATGT TTAACGTACT AAGCTCTCAT GTTTAACGAA
     1441 CTAAACCCTC ATGGCTAACG TACTAAGCTC TCATGGCTAA CGTACTAAGC TCTCATGTTT
     1501 CACGTACTAA GCTCTCATGT TTGAACAATA AAATTAATAT AAATCAGCAA CTTAAATAGC
     1561 CTCTAAGGTT TTAAGTTTTA TAAGAAAAAA AAGAATATAT AAGGCTTTTA AAGCCTTTAA
     1621 GGTTTAACGG TTGTGGACAA CAAGCCAGGG ATGTAACGCA CTGAGAAGCC CTTAGAGCCT
     1681 CTCAAAGCAA TTTTGAGTGA CACAGGAACA CTTAACGGCT GACATGGGGC GCGCCCAGCT
     1741 GTAACGCCAG CAACGCGGCC TTTTTACGGT TCCTGGCCTT TTGCTGGCCT TTTGCTCACA
     1801 TGTTCTTTCC AGCGACATAT GCCATACGCC GAACTGAACT CCACCTAATG TCTTGGAGAT
     1861 TGTCGGATAG CGCGGAATAG GATTGTGCCC TCTGAGCGGA TAACAATTTC ACACAGGAAA
     1921 CAGCTATGAC CATGACACAT GCATCCACCA TCGCAGACTT ATCATCACTG AGCCTCCACC
     1981 TAGCCTATAC AACAATAGCG TGCGTGGTTA GCACGCTAGG TGGAAGGGCT CGGAGTTGTG
     2041 GTAATCTATG TATCCTGGGG TGCTCTTCAT GCTAGCGTAA CAGGTTGGAT GATAAGTCCC
     2101 CGGTCTAGCC GACTGCGCAA AAGACATAAT CGATTCACAA AAAATAGGCA CACGAAAAAC
     2161 AAGTTAAGGG ATGCAGTTTA TGCATCCCTT AACAAGCTTA CTTATTAAAT AATTTATAGC
     2221 TATTGAAAAG AGATAAGAAT TGTTCAAAGC TAATATTGTT TAAATCGTCA ATTCCTGCAT
     2281 GTTTTAAGGA ATTGTTAAAT TGATTTTTTG TAAATATTTT CTTGTATTCT TTGTTAACCC
     2341 ATTTCATAAC GAAATAATTA TACTTTTGTT TATCTTTGTG TGATATTCTT GATTTTTTTC
     2401 TACTTAATCT GATAAGTGAG CTATTCACTT TAGGTTTAGG ATGAAAATAT TCTCTTGGAA
     2461 CCATACTTAA TATAGAAATA TCAACTTCTG CCATTAAAAG TAATGCCAAT GAGCGTTTTG
     2521 TATTTAATAA TCTTTTAGCA AACCCGTATT CCACGATTAA ATAAATCTCA TTAGCTATAC
     2581 TATCAAAAAC AATTTTGCGT ATTATATCCG TACTTATGTT ATAAGGTATA TTACCATATA
     2641 TTTTATAGGA TTGGTTTTTA GGAAATTTAA ACTGCAATAT ATCCTTGTTT AAAACTTGGA
     2701 AATTATCGTG ATCAACAAGT TTATTTTCTG TAGTTTTGCA TAATTTATGG TCTATTTCAA
     2761 TGGCAGTTAC GAAATTACAC CTCTTTACTA ATTCAAGGGT AAAATGGCCT TTTCCTGAGC
     2821 CGATTTCAAA GATATTATCA TGTTCATTTA ATCTTATGTT TGTCATAATC TTGTCGATAT
     2881 TATGCTTAGA AGTAATAAAG TTTTGACTGT GTTTTATATT TTTCTCGTTC ATTAGTTCAG
     2941 CCTTCTGAAT GCGTTAAAGA GGGTACAAAT TCTGTCGAAC TGGGGTATAC CCGCAATTAT
     3001 ACCCACACAA TGGGGTTGAT GTGGGGGGAA TCTGGTTGAG TTCGGTAGAA TTGATTTGGA
     3061 GGCAGAACGC TTAAATTGTG GCGTTCTGAA ACGAAAAACC AGCTTCACAC GGCGTGTGGC
     3121 TGCGGAACGG GCGTCTGAGG ATTGTTTATA CGTATGTACG GCCTAAGTCC CCACCCTACT
     3181 CGACGCGTCC TACGCGTGAC CCTAGACCGG GGACTTATCA TCCAACCTGT TAAAGAAGAT
     3241 AATTCTTTTC TGTTTGATAG TCAGCTTAAT GGGGGGTATC GGGGTATCCT GTTCTTTCAA
     3301 TAAAATAAAA GACAGTGTTA AGCAAAAAAT TGATAGTATG GGTGATAAAG GAACTTATGG
     3361 AGTGAGTGCC TCTCACCCCC TTGCGGTTGA GGAAGGTATG GAAAAAAAGG AATTTCGTGT
     3421 TTTGATAAAA TACTGTTTTC TGAAGGGAAA AAATACAGTG GAAGCAAAAA CTTGGCTTGA
     3481 TAATGAGTTT CCGGACTCTG CCCCAGGGAA ATCAACAATA ATTGATTGGT ATGCAAAATT
     3541 CAAGCGTGGT GAAATGAGCA CGGAGGACGG TGAACGCAGT GGACGCCCGA AAGAGGTGGT
     3601 TACCGACGAA AACATCAAAA AAATCCACAA AATGATTTTG AATGACCGTA AAATGAAGTT
     3661 GATCGAGATA GCAGAGGCCT TAAAGATATC AAAGGAACGT GTTGGTCATA TCATTCATCA
     3721 ATATTTGGAT ATGCGGAAGC TCTGTGCGAA ATGGGTGCCG CGCGAGCTCA CATTTGACCA
     3781 AAAACAACGA CGTGTTGATG ATTCTAAGCG GTGTTTGCAG CTGTTAACTC GTAATACACC
     3841 CGAGTTTTTC CGTCGATATG TGACAATGGA TGAAACATGG CTCCATCACT ACACTCCTGA
     3901 GTCCAATCGA CAGTCGGCTG AGTGGACAGC GACCGGTGAA CCGTCTCCGA AGCGTGGAAA
     3961 GACTCAAAAG TCCGCTGGCA AAGTAATGGC CTCTGTTTTT TGGGATGCGC ATGGAATAAT
     4021 TTTTATCGAT TATCTTGAGA AGGGAAAAAC CATCAACAGT GACTATTATA TGGCGTTATT
     4081 GGAGCGTTTG AAGGTCGAAA TCGCGGCAAA ACGGCCCCAC ATGAAGAAGA AAAAAGTGTT
     4141 GTTCCACCAA GACAACGCAC CGTGCCACAA GTCATTGAGA ACGATGGCAA AAATTCATGA
     4201 ATTGGGCTTC GAATTGCTTC CCCACCCGCC GTATTCTCCA GATCTGGCCC CCAGCGACTT
     4261 TTTCTTGTTC TCAGACCTCA AAAGGATGCT CGCAGGGAAA AAATTTGGCT GCAATGAAGA
     4321 GGTGATCGCC GAAACTGAGG CCTATTTTGA GGCAAAACCG AAGGAGTACT ACCAAAATGG
     4381 TATCAAAAAA TTGGAAGGTC GTTATAATCG TTGTATCGCT CTTGAAGGGA ACTATGTTGA
     4441 ATAAGCTTGG AATCTCCTTC TCGCCTCTTT CGCTGAACAC GAAAGCGAAT CCGTTCAGCA
     4501 CACACTTTAC GATATGGCGC AAAAAGTCCT CGGCTGCGTG CCGGAAGTGA AAGACATCCA
     4561 CCTCACCATG CCCAACAAGC ATTGCCTGCT CGTGGACCTG TCCCGCTTCG GTCAGGACAA
     4621 TCCCAACGAC TTTTCCGCTG CATAACCCTG CTTCGGGGTC ATTATAGCGA TTTTTTCGGT
     4681 ATATCCATCC TTTTTCGCAC GATATACAGG ATTTTGCCAA AGGGTTCGTG TAGACTTTCC
     4741 TTGGTGTATC CAACGGCGTC AGCCGGGCAG GATAGGTGAA GTAGGCCCAC CCGCGAGCGG
     4801 GTGTTCCTTC TTCACTGTCC CTTATTCGCA CCTGGCGGTG CTCAACGGGA ATCCTGCTCT
     4861 GCGAGGCTGG CCGTACTCCT CATTGAAGAG CTCGGAGACG AGACGAGACA GCCTGAGAAT
     4921 GGATGCGAGT AATGATACAA CAATAGCGTG CTGTTCGCAC GCTAAGGTCA GGCGGAATGG
     4981 CACTTCCTTA TTCCAGATGC GTGCGGATTA TGCATGACTG GCCGTCGTTT TAC
//
