# Supplementary material for: A scalable transposon mutagenesis system for non-model bacteria
Source: bioRxiv preprint, doi:10.64898/2025.12.22.696024, version 1 (2025-12-23)
Supplement: Plasmid sequences [file 696024_file12.zip › Plasmid sequences/Transposon variant libraries/Himar1-only libraries/pGLU_30/pGLU_9-pGLU_70-pGLU_88.gb]

LOCUS       pGLU_9-pGLU_70-pGLU_88  5033 bp ds-DNA     circular     19-NOV-2024
DEFINITION  .
KEYWORDS    "Name:pGLU_9-pGLU_70-pGLU_88" "Tnp
            Promoter:Proteobacteria_62_13467" "Abr
            Promoter:Proteobacteria_62_13467" "Selectable Marker:Erythromycin"
            "Transposase:Himar"
FEATURES             Location/Qualifiers
     promoter        114..218
                     /label="Pamp"
                     /ApEinfo_revcolor="#faac61"
                     /ApEinfo_fwdcolor="#faac61"
     CDS             219..1079
                     /label="AmpR"
                     /ApEinfo_revcolor="#f58a5e"
                     /ApEinfo_fwdcolor="#f58a5e"
     ORI             complement(1336..1724)
                     /label="R6K ORI"
                     /ApEinfo_revcolor="#f58a5e"
                     /ApEinfo_fwdcolor="#f58a5e"
     primer_bind     1914..1930
                     /label="M13 rev"
                     /ApEinfo_revcolor="#c7b0e3"
                     /ApEinfo_fwdcolor="#c7b0e3"
     prokaryote p... complement(1987..2018)
                     /label="L2U8H11"
                     /ApEinfo_revcolor="#75c6a9"
                     /ApEinfo_fwdcolor="#75c6a9"
     miscellaneous   complement(2019..2058)
                     /label="UNSX"
                     /ApEinfo_revcolor="#9eafd2"
                     /ApEinfo_fwdcolor="#9eafd2"
     miscellaneous   2078..2107
                     /label="Himar_LE"
                     /ApEinfo_revcolor="#faac61"
                     /ApEinfo_fwdcolor="#faac61"
     miscellaneous   complement(2078..2107)
                     /label="Himar_RE"
                     /ApEinfo_revcolor="#faac61"
                     /ApEinfo_fwdcolor="#faac61"
     prokaryote t... complement(2108..2193)
                     /label="TermC"
                     /ApEinfo_revcolor="#f8d3a9"
                     /ApEinfo_fwdcolor="#f8d3a9"
     misc_feature    complement(2198..2932)
                     /label="ermC"
                     /ApEinfo_revcolor="#faac61"
                     /ApEinfo_fwdcolor="#faac61"
                     /note="codon-optimized to allow Twist synthesis"
     misc_feature    complement(2930..2933)
                     /label="downstream region"
                     /ApEinfo_revcolor="#9eafd2"
                     /ApEinfo_fwdcolor="#9eafd2"
     RS421_promot... complement(2934..3098)
                     /label=13467
                     /ApEinfo_revcolor="#f58a5e"
                     /ApEinfo_fwdcolor="#f58a5e"
     misc_feature    3099..3128
                     /label="R primer binding"
                     /ApEinfo_revcolor="#d6b295"
                     /ApEinfo_fwdcolor="#d6b295"
     promoter ID ... complement(3129..3148)
                     /label=">skpp-1915-F_sk20mer-6621"
                     /ApEinfo_revcolor="#f58a5e"
                     /ApEinfo_fwdcolor="#f58a5e"
     misc_feature    complement(3149..3152)
                     /label="downstream region"
                     /ApEinfo_revcolor="#9eafd2"
                     /ApEinfo_fwdcolor="#9eafd2"
     misc_feature    complement(3149..3152)
                     /label="upstream region"
                     /ApEinfo_revcolor="#9eafd2"
                     /ApEinfo_fwdcolor="#9eafd2"
     promoter ID ... complement(3153..3172)
                     /label=">skpp-1933-F_sk20mer-1244"
                     /ApEinfo_revcolor="#f58a5e"
                     /ApEinfo_fwdcolor="#f58a5e"
     misc_feature    complement(3173..3202)
                     /label="F primer binding"
                     /ApEinfo_revcolor="#d6b295"
                     /ApEinfo_fwdcolor="#d6b295"
     miscellaneous   3203..3232
                     /label="Himar_RE"
                     /ApEinfo_revcolor="#faac61"
                     /ApEinfo_fwdcolor="#faac61"
     miscellaneous   complement(3203..3232)
                     /label="Himar_LE"
                     /ApEinfo_revcolor="#faac61"
                     /ApEinfo_fwdcolor="#faac61"
     RS421_promot... 3233..3397
                     /label=13467
                     /ApEinfo_revcolor="#f58a5e"
                     /ApEinfo_fwdcolor="#f58a5e"
     misc_feature    complement(3398..3401)
                     /label="upstream region"
                     /ApEinfo_revcolor="#9eafd2"
                     /ApEinfo_fwdcolor="#9eafd2"
     CDS             3398..4444
                     /label="Himar_Tnp"
                     /ApEinfo_revcolor="#f58a5e"
                     /ApEinfo_fwdcolor="#f58a5e"
     prokaryote t... 4449..4629
                     /label="TAmarelleT9"
                     /ApEinfo_revcolor="#f58a5e"
                     /ApEinfo_fwdcolor="#f58a5e"
     miscellaneous   4630..4875
                     /label="oriT"
                     /ApEinfo_revcolor="#84b0dc"
                     /ApEinfo_fwdcolor="#84b0dc"
     miscellaneous   complement(4895..4934)
                     /label="UNS1"
                     /ApEinfo_revcolor="#9eafd2"
                     /ApEinfo_fwdcolor="#9eafd2"
     prokaryote t... complement(4935..4964)
                     /label="L2U5H11"
                     /ApEinfo_revcolor="#f8d3a9"
                     /ApEinfo_fwdcolor="#f8d3a9"
     primer_bind     complement(5017..5033)
                     /label="M13 fwd"
                     /ApEinfo_revcolor="#d59687"
                     /ApEinfo_fwdcolor="#d59687"
ORIGIN
        1 AACGTCGTGA CTGGGAAAAC CCTGGCGCTT GTGGTGGATC ACAGTTATTG GAGACTTCCT
       61 TGGCCGTACG ATGGGTTTTG TTTCAGGTAT CTGGCACTTT TCGGGGAAAT GTGCGCGGAA
      121 CCCCTATTTG TTTATTTTTC TAAATACATT CAAATATGTA TCCGCTCATG AGACAATAAC
      181 CCTGATAAAT GCTTCAATAA TATTGAAAAA GGAAGAGTAT GAGTATTCAA CATTTCCGTG
      241 TCGCCCTTAT TCCCTTTTTT GCGGCATTTT GCCTTCCTGT TTTTGCTCAC CCAGAAACGC
      301 TGGTGAAAGT AAAAGATGCT GAAGATCAGT TGGGTGCACG AGTGGGTTAC ATCGAACTGG
      361 ATCTCAACAG CGGTAAGATC CTTGAGAGTT TTCGCCCCGA AGAACGTTTT CCAATGATGA
      421 GCACTTTTAA AGTTCTGCTA TGTGGCGCGG TATTATCCCG TATTGACGCC GGGCAAGAGC
      481 AACTCGGTCG CCGCATACAC TATTCTCAGA ATGACTTGGT TGAGTACTCA CCAGTCACAG
      541 AAAAGCATCT TACGGATGGC ATGACAGTAA GAGAATTATG CAGTGCTGCC ATAACCATGA
      601 GTGATAACAC TGCGGCCAAC TTACTTCTGA CAACGATCGG AGGACCGAAG GAGCTAACCG
      661 CTTTTTTGCA CAACATGGGG GATCATGTAA CTCGCCTTGA TCGTTGGGAA CCGGAGCTGA
      721 ATGAAGCCAT ACCAAACGAC GAGCGTGACA CCACGATGCC TGTAGCAATG GCAACAACGT
      781 TGCGCAAACT ATTAACTGGC GAACTACTTA CTCTAGCTTC CCGGCAACAA TTAATAGACT
      841 GGATGGAGGC GGATAAAGTT GCAGGACCAC TTCTGCGCTC GGCCCTTCCG GCTGGCTGGT
      901 TTATTGCTGA TAAATCTGGA GCCGGTGAGC GTGGCTCTCG CGGTATCATT GCAGCACTGG
      961 GGCCAGATGG TAAGCCCTCC CGTATCGTAG TTATCTACAC GACGGGGAGT CAGGCAACTA
     1021 TGGATGAACG AAATAGACAG ATCGCTGAGA TAGGTGCCTC ACTGATTAAG CATTGGTAAC
     1081 TGTCAGACCA AGTTTACTCA TATATACTTT AGATTGATTT AAAACTTCAT TTTTAATTTA
     1141 AAAGGATCTA GGTGAAGATC CTTGAATTGC CATTATCAAC AAGTTTGTAC AAAAAAGCAG
     1201 GCTCCGAATT GGTATCACGA GGACGATTTG AAGCCCCCTA CCCATTTACG CTGACTTGAC
     1261 GGGACGGCGG CTTTGTTGAA TAGAGCGTCA GACCCCGTAG AAAAGATCAA AGGATCTTCG
     1321 GCCGGCCGGC GCGCCGATCT GAAGATCAGC AGTTCAACCT GTTGATAGTA CGTACTAAGC
     1381 TCTCATGTTT CACGTACTAA GCTCTCATGT TTAACGTACT AAGCTCTCAT GTTTAACGAA
     1441 CTAAACCCTC ATGGCTAACG TACTAAGCTC TCATGGCTAA CGTACTAAGC TCTCATGTTT
     1501 CACGTACTAA GCTCTCATGT TTGAACAATA AAATTAATAT AAATCAGCAA CTTAAATAGC
     1561 CTCTAAGGTT TTAAGTTTTA TAAGAAAAAA AAGAATATAT AAGGCTTTTA AAGCCTTTAA
     1621 GGTTTAACGG TTGTGGACAA CAAGCCAGGG ATGTAACGCA CTGAGAAGCC CTTAGAGCCT
     1681 CTCAAAGCAA TTTTGAGTGA CACAGGAACA CTTAACGGCT GACATGGGGC GCGCCCAGCT
     1741 GTAACGCCAG CAACGCGGCC TTTTTACGGT TCCTGGCCTT TTGCTGGCCT TTTGCTCACA
     1801 TGTTCTTTCC AGCGACATAT GCCATACGCC GAACTGAACT CCACCTAATG TCTTGGAGAT
     1861 TGTCGGATAG CGCGGAATAG GATTGTGCCC TCTGAGCGGA TAACAATTTC ACACAGGAAA
     1921 CAGCTATGAC CATGACACAT GCATCCACCA TCGCAGACTT ATCATCACTG AGCCTCCACC
     1981 TAGCCTATAC AACAATAGCG TGCGTGGTTA GCACGCTAGG TGGAAGGGCT CGGAGTTGTG
     2041 GTAATCTATG TATCCTGGGG TGCTCTTCAT GCTAGCGTAA CAGGTTGGAT GATAAGTCCC
     2101 CGGTCTAGCC GACTGCGCAA AAGACATAAT CGATTCACAA AAAATAGGCA CACGAAAAAC
     2161 AAGTTAAGGG ATGCAGTTTA TGCATCCCTT AACAAGCTTA CTTATTAAAT AATTTATAGC
     2221 TATTGAAAAG AGATAAGAAT TGTTCAAAGC TAATATTGTT TAAATCGTCA ATTCCTGCAT
     2281 GTTTTAAGGA ATTGTTAAAT TGATTTTTTG TAAATATTTT CTTGTATTCT TTGTTAACCC
     2341 ATTTCATAAC GAAATAATTA TACTTTTGTT TATCTTTGTG TGATATTCTT GATTTTTTTC
     2401 TACTTAATCT GATAAGTGAG CTATTCACTT TAGGTTTAGG ATGAAAATAT TCTCTTGGAA
     2461 CCATACTTAA TATAGAAATA TCAACTTCTG CCATTAAAAG TAATGCCAAT GAGCGTTTTG
     2521 TATTTAATAA TCTTTTAGCA AACCCGTATT CCACGATTAA ATAAATCTCA TTAGCTATAC
     2581 TATCAAAAAC AATTTTGCGT ATTATATCCG TACTTATGTT ATAAGGTATA TTACCATATA
     2641 TTTTATAGGA TTGGTTTTTA GGAAATTTAA ACTGCAATAT ATCCTTGTTT AAAACTTGGA
     2701 AATTATCGTG ATCAACAAGT TTATTTTCTG TAGTTTTGCA TAATTTATGG TCTATTTCAA
     2761 TGGCAGTTAC GAAATTACAC CTCTTTACTA ATTCAAGGGT AAAATGGCCT TTTCCTGAGC
     2821 CGATTTCAAA GATATTATCA TGTTCATTTA ATCTTATGTT TGTCATAATC TTGTCGATAT
     2881 TATGCTTAGA AGTAATAAAG TTTTGACTGT GTTTTATATT TTTCTCGTTC ATTGGCATAT
     2941 TCGCAAAACC TGCGTCACCG CCACGATAGC GCAGCCCGCG CGCGTTGCAA TGCCCATTTG
     3001 CACGCATGCG GCAGCGGCAT GCGGCACCGT TCGCAGCAGC TCACGGGCGC AAAACAAAAA
     3061 GCCCGTTCAG GCATGCCTGA ACGGGCTTCG ATTTGGCGCC AGCTTCACAC GGCGTGTGGC
     3121 TGCGGAACGT TTTCGTCTAC TCACGCCGTA CGAATTCCTA TGCCCCTGTG GAACCCTACT
     3181 CGACGCGTCC TACGCGTGAC CCTAGACCGG GGACTTATCA TCCAACCTGT TACGCCAAAT
     3241 CGAAGCCCGT TCAGGCATGC CTGAACGGGC TTTTTGTTTT GCGCCCGTGA GCTGCTGCGA
     3301 ACGGTGCCGC ATGCCGCTGC CGCATGCGTG CAAATGGGCA TTGCAACGCG CGCGGGCTGC
     3361 GCTATCGTGG CGGTGACGCA GGTTTTGCGA ATATGCCATG GAAAAAAAGG AATTTCGTGT
     3421 TTTGATAAAA TACTGTTTTC TGAAGGGAAA AAATACAGTG GAAGCAAAAA CTTGGCTTGA
     3481 TAATGAGTTT CCGGACTCTG CCCCAGGGAA ATCAACAATA ATTGATTGGT ATGCAAAATT
     3541 CAAGCGTGGT GAAATGAGCA CGGAGGACGG TGAACGCAGT GGACGCCCGA AAGAGGTGGT
     3601 TACCGACGAA AACATCAAAA AAATCCACAA AATGATTTTG AATGACCGTA AAATGAAGTT
     3661 GATCGAGATA GCAGAGGCCT TAAAGATATC AAAGGAACGT GTTGGTCATA TCATTCATCA
     3721 ATATTTGGAT ATGCGGAAGC TCTGTGCGAA ATGGGTGCCG CGCGAGCTCA CATTTGACCA
     3781 AAAACAACGA CGTGTTGATG ATTCTAAGCG GTGTTTGCAG CTGTTAACTC GTAATACACC
     3841 CGAGTTTTTC CGTCGATATG TGACAATGGA TGAAACATGG CTCCATCACT ACACTCCTGA
     3901 GTCCAATCGA CAGTCGGCTG AGTGGACAGC GACCGGTGAA CCGTCTCCGA AGCGTGGAAA
     3961 GACTCAAAAG TCCGCTGGCA AAGTAATGGC CTCTGTTTTT TGGGATGCGC ATGGAATAAT
     4021 TTTTATCGAT TATCTTGAGA AGGGAAAAAC CATCAACAGT GACTATTATA TGGCGTTATT
     4081 GGAGCGTTTG AAGGTCGAAA TCGCGGCAAA ACGGCCCCAC ATGAAGAAGA AAAAAGTGTT
     4141 GTTCCACCAA GACAACGCAC CGTGCCACAA GTCATTGAGA ACGATGGCAA AAATTCATGA
     4201 ATTGGGCTTC GAATTGCTTC CCCACCCGCC GTATTCTCCA GATCTGGCCC CCAGCGACTT
     4261 TTTCTTGTTC TCAGACCTCA AAAGGATGCT CGCAGGGAAA AAATTTGGCT GCAATGAAGA
     4321 GGTGATCGCC GAAACTGAGG CCTATTTTGA GGCAAAACCG AAGGAGTACT ACCAAAATGG
     4381 TATCAAAAAA TTGGAAGGTC GTTATAATCG TTGTATCGCT CTTGAAGGGA ACTATGTTGA
     4441 ATAAGCTTGG AATCTCCTTC TCGCCTCTTT CGCTGAACAC GAAAGCGAAT CCGTTCAGCA
     4501 CACACTTTAC GATATGGCGC AAAAAGTCCT CGGCTGCGTG CCGGAAGTGA AAGACATCCA
     4561 CCTCACCATG CCCAACAAGC ATTGCCTGCT CGTGGACCTG TCCCGCTTCG GTCAGGACAA
     4621 TCCCAACGAC TTTTCCGCTG CATAACCCTG CTTCGGGGTC ATTATAGCGA TTTTTTCGGT
     4681 ATATCCATCC TTTTTCGCAC GATATACAGG ATTTTGCCAA AGGGTTCGTG TAGACTTTCC
     4741 TTGGTGTATC CAACGGCGTC AGCCGGGCAG GATAGGTGAA GTAGGCCCAC CCGCGAGCGG
     4801 GTGTTCCTTC TTCACTGTCC CTTATTCGCA CCTGGCGGTG CTCAACGGGA ATCCTGCTCT
     4861 GCGAGGCTGG CCGTACTCCT CATTGAAGAG CTCGGAGACG AGACGAGACA GCCTGAGAAT
     4921 GGATGCGAGT AATGATACAA CAATAGCGTG CTGTTCGCAC GCTAAGGTCA GGCGGAATGG
     4981 CACTTCCTTA TTCCAGATGC GTGCGGATTA TGCATGACTG GCCGTCGTTT TAC
//
