# Supplementary material for: A scalable transposon mutagenesis system for non-model bacteria
Source: bioRxiv preprint, doi:10.64898/2025.12.22.696024, version 1 (2025-12-23)
Supplement: Plasmid sequences [file 696024_file12.zip › Plasmid sequences/Transposon variant libraries/Himar1-only libraries/pGLU_30/pGLU_9-pGLU_77-pGLU_93.gb]

LOCUS       pGLU_9-pGLU_77-pGLU_93  5033 bp ds-DNA     circular     19-NOV-2024
DEFINITION  .
KEYWORDS    "Name:pGLU_9-pGLU_77-pGLU_93" "Tnp Promoter:Cyanobacteria_44_13463"
            "Abr Promoter:Euryarchaeota_32_13453" "Selectable
            Marker:Erythromycin" "Transposase:Himar"
FEATURES             Location/Qualifiers
     promoter        114..218
                     /label="Pamp"
                     /ApEinfo_revcolor="#faac61"
                     /ApEinfo_fwdcolor="#faac61"
     CDS             219..1079
                     /label="AmpR"
                     /ApEinfo_revcolor="#f58a5e"
                     /ApEinfo_fwdcolor="#f58a5e"
     ORI             complement(1336..1724)
                     /label="R6K ORI"
                     /ApEinfo_revcolor="#f58a5e"
                     /ApEinfo_fwdcolor="#f58a5e"
     primer_bind     1914..1930
                     /label="M13 rev"
                     /ApEinfo_revcolor="#c7b0e3"
                     /ApEinfo_fwdcolor="#c7b0e3"
     prokaryote p... complement(1987..2018)
                     /label="L2U8H11"
                     /ApEinfo_revcolor="#75c6a9"
                     /ApEinfo_fwdcolor="#75c6a9"
     miscellaneous   complement(2019..2058)
                     /label="UNSX"
                     /ApEinfo_revcolor="#9eafd2"
                     /ApEinfo_fwdcolor="#9eafd2"
     miscellaneous   2078..2107
                     /label="Himar_LE"
                     /ApEinfo_revcolor="#faac61"
                     /ApEinfo_fwdcolor="#faac61"
     miscellaneous   complement(2078..2107)
                     /label="Himar_RE"
                     /ApEinfo_revcolor="#faac61"
                     /ApEinfo_fwdcolor="#faac61"
     prokaryote t... complement(2108..2193)
                     /label="TermC"
                     /ApEinfo_revcolor="#f8d3a9"
                     /ApEinfo_fwdcolor="#f8d3a9"
     misc_feature    complement(2198..2932)
                     /label="ermC"
                     /ApEinfo_revcolor="#faac61"
                     /ApEinfo_fwdcolor="#faac61"
                     /note="codon-optimized to allow Twist synthesis"
     misc_feature    complement(2930..2933)
                     /label="downstream region"
                     /ApEinfo_revcolor="#9eafd2"
                     /ApEinfo_fwdcolor="#9eafd2"
     RS421_promot... complement(2934..3098)
                     /label=13453
                     /ApEinfo_revcolor="#f58a5e"
                     /ApEinfo_fwdcolor="#f58a5e"
     misc_feature    3099..3128
                     /label="R primer binding"
                     /ApEinfo_revcolor="#d6b295"
                     /ApEinfo_fwdcolor="#d6b295"
     promoter ID ... complement(3129..3148)
                     /label=">skpp-1922-F_sk20mer-2848"
                     /ApEinfo_revcolor="#f58a5e"
                     /ApEinfo_fwdcolor="#f58a5e"
     misc_feature    complement(3149..3152)
                     /label="upstream region"
                     /ApEinfo_revcolor="#9eafd2"
                     /ApEinfo_fwdcolor="#9eafd2"
     misc_feature    complement(3149..3152)
                     /label="downstream region"
                     /ApEinfo_revcolor="#9eafd2"
                     /ApEinfo_fwdcolor="#9eafd2"
     promoter ID ... complement(3153..3172)
                     /label=">skpp-1938-F_sk20mer-9052"
                     /ApEinfo_revcolor="#f58a5e"
                     /ApEinfo_fwdcolor="#f58a5e"
     misc_feature    complement(3173..3202)
                     /label="F primer binding"
                     /ApEinfo_revcolor="#d6b295"
                     /ApEinfo_fwdcolor="#d6b295"
     miscellaneous   3203..3232
                     /label="Himar_RE"
                     /ApEinfo_revcolor="#faac61"
                     /ApEinfo_fwdcolor="#faac61"
     miscellaneous   complement(3203..3232)
                     /label="Himar_LE"
                     /ApEinfo_revcolor="#faac61"
                     /ApEinfo_fwdcolor="#faac61"
     RS421_promot... 3233..3397
                     /label=13463
                     /ApEinfo_revcolor="#f58a5e"
                     /ApEinfo_fwdcolor="#f58a5e"
     misc_feature    complement(3398..3401)
                     /label="upstream region"
                     /ApEinfo_revcolor="#9eafd2"
                     /ApEinfo_fwdcolor="#9eafd2"
     CDS             3398..4444
                     /label="Himar_Tnp"
                     /ApEinfo_revcolor="#f58a5e"
                     /ApEinfo_fwdcolor="#f58a5e"
     prokaryote t... 4449..4629
                     /label="TAmarelleT9"
                     /ApEinfo_revcolor="#f58a5e"
                     /ApEinfo_fwdcolor="#f58a5e"
     miscellaneous   4630..4875
                     /label="oriT"
                     /ApEinfo_revcolor="#84b0dc"
                     /ApEinfo_fwdcolor="#84b0dc"
     miscellaneous   complement(4895..4934)
                     /label="UNS1"
                     /ApEinfo_revcolor="#9eafd2"
                     /ApEinfo_fwdcolor="#9eafd2"
     prokaryote t... complement(4935..4964)
                     /label="L2U5H11"
                     /ApEinfo_revcolor="#f8d3a9"
                     /ApEinfo_fwdcolor="#f8d3a9"
     primer_bind     complement(5017..5033)
                     /label="M13 fwd"
                     /ApEinfo_revcolor="#d59687"
                     /ApEinfo_fwdcolor="#d59687"
ORIGIN
        1 AACGTCGTGA CTGGGAAAAC CCTGGCGCTT GTGGTGGATC ACAGTTATTG GAGACTTCCT
       61 TGGCCGTACG ATGGGTTTTG TTTCAGGTAT CTGGCACTTT TCGGGGAAAT GTGCGCGGAA
      121 CCCCTATTTG TTTATTTTTC TAAATACATT CAAATATGTA TCCGCTCATG AGACAATAAC
      181 CCTGATAAAT GCTTCAATAA TATTGAAAAA GGAAGAGTAT GAGTATTCAA CATTTCCGTG
      241 TCGCCCTTAT TCCCTTTTTT GCGGCATTTT GCCTTCCTGT TTTTGCTCAC CCAGAAACGC
      301 TGGTGAAAGT AAAAGATGCT GAAGATCAGT TGGGTGCACG AGTGGGTTAC ATCGAACTGG
      361 ATCTCAACAG CGGTAAGATC CTTGAGAGTT TTCGCCCCGA AGAACGTTTT CCAATGATGA
      421 GCACTTTTAA AGTTCTGCTA TGTGGCGCGG TATTATCCCG TATTGACGCC GGGCAAGAGC
      481 AACTCGGTCG CCGCATACAC TATTCTCAGA ATGACTTGGT TGAGTACTCA CCAGTCACAG
      541 AAAAGCATCT TACGGATGGC ATGACAGTAA GAGAATTATG CAGTGCTGCC ATAACCATGA
      601 GTGATAACAC TGCGGCCAAC TTACTTCTGA CAACGATCGG AGGACCGAAG GAGCTAACCG
      661 CTTTTTTGCA CAACATGGGG GATCATGTAA CTCGCCTTGA TCGTTGGGAA CCGGAGCTGA
      721 ATGAAGCCAT ACCAAACGAC GAGCGTGACA CCACGATGCC TGTAGCAATG GCAACAACGT
      781 TGCGCAAACT ATTAACTGGC GAACTACTTA CTCTAGCTTC CCGGCAACAA TTAATAGACT
      841 GGATGGAGGC GGATAAAGTT GCAGGACCAC TTCTGCGCTC GGCCCTTCCG GCTGGCTGGT
      901 TTATTGCTGA TAAATCTGGA GCCGGTGAGC GTGGCTCTCG CGGTATCATT GCAGCACTGG
      961 GGCCAGATGG TAAGCCCTCC CGTATCGTAG TTATCTACAC GACGGGGAGT CAGGCAACTA
     1021 TGGATGAACG AAATAGACAG ATCGCTGAGA TAGGTGCCTC ACTGATTAAG CATTGGTAAC
     1081 TGTCAGACCA AGTTTACTCA TATATACTTT AGATTGATTT AAAACTTCAT TTTTAATTTA
     1141 AAAGGATCTA GGTGAAGATC CTTGAATTGC CATTATCAAC AAGTTTGTAC AAAAAAGCAG
     1201 GCTCCGAATT GGTATCACGA GGACGATTTG AAGCCCCCTA CCCATTTACG CTGACTTGAC
     1261 GGGACGGCGG CTTTGTTGAA TAGAGCGTCA GACCCCGTAG AAAAGATCAA AGGATCTTCG
     1321 GCCGGCCGGC GCGCCGATCT GAAGATCAGC AGTTCAACCT GTTGATAGTA CGTACTAAGC
     1381 TCTCATGTTT CACGTACTAA GCTCTCATGT TTAACGTACT AAGCTCTCAT GTTTAACGAA
     1441 CTAAACCCTC ATGGCTAACG TACTAAGCTC TCATGGCTAA CGTACTAAGC TCTCATGTTT
     1501 CACGTACTAA GCTCTCATGT TTGAACAATA AAATTAATAT AAATCAGCAA CTTAAATAGC
     1561 CTCTAAGGTT TTAAGTTTTA TAAGAAAAAA AAGAATATAT AAGGCTTTTA AAGCCTTTAA
     1621 GGTTTAACGG TTGTGGACAA CAAGCCAGGG ATGTAACGCA CTGAGAAGCC CTTAGAGCCT
     1681 CTCAAAGCAA TTTTGAGTGA CACAGGAACA CTTAACGGCT GACATGGGGC GCGCCCAGCT
     1741 GTAACGCCAG CAACGCGGCC TTTTTACGGT TCCTGGCCTT TTGCTGGCCT TTTGCTCACA
     1801 TGTTCTTTCC AGCGACATAT GCCATACGCC GAACTGAACT CCACCTAATG TCTTGGAGAT
     1861 TGTCGGATAG CGCGGAATAG GATTGTGCCC TCTGAGCGGA TAACAATTTC ACACAGGAAA
     1921 CAGCTATGAC CATGACACAT GCATCCACCA TCGCAGACTT ATCATCACTG AGCCTCCACC
     1981 TAGCCTATAC AACAATAGCG TGCGTGGTTA GCACGCTAGG TGGAAGGGCT CGGAGTTGTG
     2041 GTAATCTATG TATCCTGGGG TGCTCTTCAT GCTAGCGTAA CAGGTTGGAT GATAAGTCCC
     2101 CGGTCTAGCC GACTGCGCAA AAGACATAAT CGATTCACAA AAAATAGGCA CACGAAAAAC
     2161 AAGTTAAGGG ATGCAGTTTA TGCATCCCTT AACAAGCTTA CTTATTAAAT AATTTATAGC
     2221 TATTGAAAAG AGATAAGAAT TGTTCAAAGC TAATATTGTT TAAATCGTCA ATTCCTGCAT
     2281 GTTTTAAGGA ATTGTTAAAT TGATTTTTTG TAAATATTTT CTTGTATTCT TTGTTAACCC
     2341 ATTTCATAAC GAAATAATTA TACTTTTGTT TATCTTTGTG TGATATTCTT GATTTTTTTC
     2401 TACTTAATCT GATAAGTGAG CTATTCACTT TAGGTTTAGG ATGAAAATAT TCTCTTGGAA
     2461 CCATACTTAA TATAGAAATA TCAACTTCTG CCATTAAAAG TAATGCCAAT GAGCGTTTTG
     2521 TATTTAATAA TCTTTTAGCA AACCCGTATT CCACGATTAA ATAAATCTCA TTAGCTATAC
     2581 TATCAAAAAC AATTTTGCGT ATTATATCCG TACTTATGTT ATAAGGTATA TTACCATATA
     2641 TTTTATAGGA TTGGTTTTTA GGAAATTTAA ACTGCAATAT ATCCTTGTTT AAAACTTGGA
     2701 AATTATCGTG ATCAACAAGT TTATTTTCTG TAGTTTTGCA TAATTTATGG TCTATTTCAA
     2761 TGGCAGTTAC GAAATTACAC CTCTTTACTA ATTCAAGGGT AAAATGGCCT TTTCCTGAGC
     2821 CGATTTCAAA GATATTATCA TGTTCATTTA ATCTTATGTT TGTCATAATC TTGTCGATAT
     2881 TATGCTTAGA AGTAATAAAG TTTTGACTGT GTTTTATATT TTTCTCGTTC ATTGCTTTTC
     2941 CTGCTTTTTC AAAATCATTA TAATAAAAAA AGAGGGGCTT TTAACTAAAG AGCTTTTGGG
     3001 CAGAATACAA GTTCGGTTGT GATCACATCA GACTTACGAA ACTCCGTTAT ACTGGTAATA
     3061 TAATCGTTAA ACCAATGGAC TAAAATTTCT ATATTTCACC AGCTTCACAC GGCGTGTGGC
     3121 TGCGGAACAA GTCGCCACTT CCTCTGAATA CGTACCTAGT GACCGCCCTA ACACCCTACT
     3181 CGACGCGTCC TACGCGTGAC CCTAGACCGG GGACTTATCA TCCAACCTGT TATTATAGAT
     3241 TTTCAGCCCC TTCCCTTGTA GGGAAGGGAT TGGGGTTAGG TTCCGTCGAG TTCACGTTAA
     3301 GTTAATACTG TTCAGAAAAG GGTAAACCTG CCGAGCTAGG CGGGAGAGAA TGAACATTAC
     3361 AGTGAACAGT TGCCCATTGC CTAAGGAAAA TTTAGTAATG GAAAAAAAGG AATTTCGTGT
     3421 TTTGATAAAA TACTGTTTTC TGAAGGGAAA AAATACAGTG GAAGCAAAAA CTTGGCTTGA
     3481 TAATGAGTTT CCGGACTCTG CCCCAGGGAA ATCAACAATA ATTGATTGGT ATGCAAAATT
     3541 CAAGCGTGGT GAAATGAGCA CGGAGGACGG TGAACGCAGT GGACGCCCGA AAGAGGTGGT
     3601 TACCGACGAA AACATCAAAA AAATCCACAA AATGATTTTG AATGACCGTA AAATGAAGTT
     3661 GATCGAGATA GCAGAGGCCT TAAAGATATC AAAGGAACGT GTTGGTCATA TCATTCATCA
     3721 ATATTTGGAT ATGCGGAAGC TCTGTGCGAA ATGGGTGCCG CGCGAGCTCA CATTTGACCA
     3781 AAAACAACGA CGTGTTGATG ATTCTAAGCG GTGTTTGCAG CTGTTAACTC GTAATACACC
     3841 CGAGTTTTTC CGTCGATATG TGACAATGGA TGAAACATGG CTCCATCACT ACACTCCTGA
     3901 GTCCAATCGA CAGTCGGCTG AGTGGACAGC GACCGGTGAA CCGTCTCCGA AGCGTGGAAA
     3961 GACTCAAAAG TCCGCTGGCA AAGTAATGGC CTCTGTTTTT TGGGATGCGC ATGGAATAAT
     4021 TTTTATCGAT TATCTTGAGA AGGGAAAAAC CATCAACAGT GACTATTATA TGGCGTTATT
     4081 GGAGCGTTTG AAGGTCGAAA TCGCGGCAAA ACGGCCCCAC ATGAAGAAGA AAAAAGTGTT
     4141 GTTCCACCAA GACAACGCAC CGTGCCACAA GTCATTGAGA ACGATGGCAA AAATTCATGA
     4201 ATTGGGCTTC GAATTGCTTC CCCACCCGCC GTATTCTCCA GATCTGGCCC CCAGCGACTT
     4261 TTTCTTGTTC TCAGACCTCA AAAGGATGCT CGCAGGGAAA AAATTTGGCT GCAATGAAGA
     4321 GGTGATCGCC GAAACTGAGG CCTATTTTGA GGCAAAACCG AAGGAGTACT ACCAAAATGG
     4381 TATCAAAAAA TTGGAAGGTC GTTATAATCG TTGTATCGCT CTTGAAGGGA ACTATGTTGA
     4441 ATAAGCTTGG AATCTCCTTC TCGCCTCTTT CGCTGAACAC GAAAGCGAAT CCGTTCAGCA
     4501 CACACTTTAC GATATGGCGC AAAAAGTCCT CGGCTGCGTG CCGGAAGTGA AAGACATCCA
     4561 CCTCACCATG CCCAACAAGC ATTGCCTGCT CGTGGACCTG TCCCGCTTCG GTCAGGACAA
     4621 TCCCAACGAC TTTTCCGCTG CATAACCCTG CTTCGGGGTC ATTATAGCGA TTTTTTCGGT
     4681 ATATCCATCC TTTTTCGCAC GATATACAGG ATTTTGCCAA AGGGTTCGTG TAGACTTTCC
     4741 TTGGTGTATC CAACGGCGTC AGCCGGGCAG GATAGGTGAA GTAGGCCCAC CCGCGAGCGG
     4801 GTGTTCCTTC TTCACTGTCC CTTATTCGCA CCTGGCGGTG CTCAACGGGA ATCCTGCTCT
     4861 GCGAGGCTGG CCGTACTCCT CATTGAAGAG CTCGGAGACG AGACGAGACA GCCTGAGAAT
     4921 GGATGCGAGT AATGATACAA CAATAGCGTG CTGTTCGCAC GCTAAGGTCA GGCGGAATGG
     4981 CACTTCCTTA TTCCAGATGC GTGCGGATTA TGCATGACTG GCCGTCGTTT TAC
//
