# Supplementary material for: A scalable transposon mutagenesis system for non-model bacteria
Source: bioRxiv preprint, doi:10.64898/2025.12.22.696024, version 1 (2025-12-23)
Supplement: Plasmid sequences [file 696024_file12.zip › Plasmid sequences/Transposon variant libraries/Himar1-only libraries/pGLU_30/pGLU_9-pGLU_75-pGLU_89.gb]

LOCUS       pGLU_9-pGLU_75-pGLU_89  5033 bp ds-DNA     circular     19-NOV-2024
DEFINITION  .
KEYWORDS    "Name:pGLU_9-pGLU_75-pGLU_89" "Tnp Promoter:Firmicutes_38_13168"
            "Abr Promoter:Cyanobacteria_44_13463" "Selectable
            Marker:Erythromycin" "Transposase:Himar"
FEATURES             Location/Qualifiers
     promoter        114..218
                     /label="Pamp"
                     /ApEinfo_revcolor="#faac61"
                     /ApEinfo_fwdcolor="#faac61"
     CDS             219..1079
                     /label="AmpR"
                     /ApEinfo_revcolor="#f58a5e"
                     /ApEinfo_fwdcolor="#f58a5e"
     ORI             complement(1336..1724)
                     /label="R6K ORI"
                     /ApEinfo_revcolor="#f58a5e"
                     /ApEinfo_fwdcolor="#f58a5e"
     primer_bind     1914..1930
                     /label="M13 rev"
                     /ApEinfo_revcolor="#c7b0e3"
                     /ApEinfo_fwdcolor="#c7b0e3"
     prokaryote p... complement(1987..2018)
                     /label="L2U8H11"
                     /ApEinfo_revcolor="#75c6a9"
                     /ApEinfo_fwdcolor="#75c6a9"
     miscellaneous   complement(2019..2058)
                     /label="UNSX"
                     /ApEinfo_revcolor="#9eafd2"
                     /ApEinfo_fwdcolor="#9eafd2"
     miscellaneous   2078..2107
                     /label="Himar_LE"
                     /ApEinfo_revcolor="#faac61"
                     /ApEinfo_fwdcolor="#faac61"
     miscellaneous   complement(2078..2107)
                     /label="Himar_RE"
                     /ApEinfo_revcolor="#faac61"
                     /ApEinfo_fwdcolor="#faac61"
     prokaryote t... complement(2108..2193)
                     /label="TermC"
                     /ApEinfo_revcolor="#f8d3a9"
                     /ApEinfo_fwdcolor="#f8d3a9"
     misc_feature    complement(2198..2932)
                     /label="ermC"
                     /ApEinfo_revcolor="#faac61"
                     /ApEinfo_fwdcolor="#faac61"
                     /note="codon-optimized to allow Twist synthesis"
     misc_feature    complement(2930..2933)
                     /label="downstream region"
                     /ApEinfo_revcolor="#9eafd2"
                     /ApEinfo_fwdcolor="#9eafd2"
     RS421_promot... complement(2934..3098)
                     /label=13463
                     /ApEinfo_revcolor="#f58a5e"
                     /ApEinfo_fwdcolor="#f58a5e"
     misc_feature    3099..3128
                     /label="R primer binding"
                     /ApEinfo_revcolor="#d6b295"
                     /ApEinfo_fwdcolor="#d6b295"
     promoter ID ... complement(3129..3148)
                     /label=">skpp-1920-F_sk20mer-2104"
                     /ApEinfo_revcolor="#f58a5e"
                     /ApEinfo_fwdcolor="#f58a5e"
     misc_feature    complement(3149..3152)
                     /label="upstream region"
                     /ApEinfo_revcolor="#9eafd2"
                     /ApEinfo_fwdcolor="#9eafd2"
     misc_feature    complement(3149..3152)
                     /label="downstream region"
                     /ApEinfo_revcolor="#9eafd2"
                     /ApEinfo_fwdcolor="#9eafd2"
     misc_feature    complement(3153..3172)
                     /label=">skpp-1949-F_sk20mer-7474"
                     /ApEinfo_revcolor="#f58a5e"
                     /ApEinfo_fwdcolor="#f58a5e"
     misc_feature    complement(3173..3202)
                     /label="F primer binding"
                     /ApEinfo_revcolor="#d6b295"
                     /ApEinfo_fwdcolor="#d6b295"
     miscellaneous   3203..3232
                     /label="Himar_RE"
                     /ApEinfo_revcolor="#faac61"
                     /ApEinfo_fwdcolor="#faac61"
     miscellaneous   complement(3203..3232)
                     /label="Himar_LE"
                     /ApEinfo_revcolor="#faac61"
                     /ApEinfo_fwdcolor="#faac61"
     RS421_promot... 3233..3397
                     /label=13168
                     /ApEinfo_revcolor="#f58a5e"
                     /ApEinfo_fwdcolor="#f58a5e"
     misc_feature    complement(3398..3401)
                     /label="upstream region"
                     /ApEinfo_revcolor="#9eafd2"
                     /ApEinfo_fwdcolor="#9eafd2"
     CDS             3398..4444
                     /label="Himar_Tnp"
                     /ApEinfo_revcolor="#f58a5e"
                     /ApEinfo_fwdcolor="#f58a5e"
     prokaryote t... 4449..4629
                     /label="TAmarelleT9"
                     /ApEinfo_revcolor="#f58a5e"
                     /ApEinfo_fwdcolor="#f58a5e"
     miscellaneous   4630..4875
                     /label="oriT"
                     /ApEinfo_revcolor="#84b0dc"
                     /ApEinfo_fwdcolor="#84b0dc"
     miscellaneous   complement(4895..4934)
                     /label="UNS1"
                     /ApEinfo_revcolor="#9eafd2"
                     /ApEinfo_fwdcolor="#9eafd2"
     prokaryote t... complement(4935..4964)
                     /label="L2U5H11"
                     /ApEinfo_revcolor="#f8d3a9"
                     /ApEinfo_fwdcolor="#f8d3a9"
     primer_bind     complement(5017..5033)
                     /label="M13 fwd"
                     /ApEinfo_revcolor="#d59687"
                     /ApEinfo_fwdcolor="#d59687"
ORIGIN
        1 AACGTCGTGA CTGGGAAAAC CCTGGCGCTT GTGGTGGATC ACAGTTATTG GAGACTTCCT
       61 TGGCCGTACG ATGGGTTTTG TTTCAGGTAT CTGGCACTTT TCGGGGAAAT GTGCGCGGAA
      121 CCCCTATTTG TTTATTTTTC TAAATACATT CAAATATGTA TCCGCTCATG AGACAATAAC
      181 CCTGATAAAT GCTTCAATAA TATTGAAAAA GGAAGAGTAT GAGTATTCAA CATTTCCGTG
      241 TCGCCCTTAT TCCCTTTTTT GCGGCATTTT GCCTTCCTGT TTTTGCTCAC CCAGAAACGC
      301 TGGTGAAAGT AAAAGATGCT GAAGATCAGT TGGGTGCACG AGTGGGTTAC ATCGAACTGG
      361 ATCTCAACAG CGGTAAGATC CTTGAGAGTT TTCGCCCCGA AGAACGTTTT CCAATGATGA
      421 GCACTTTTAA AGTTCTGCTA TGTGGCGCGG TATTATCCCG TATTGACGCC GGGCAAGAGC
      481 AACTCGGTCG CCGCATACAC TATTCTCAGA ATGACTTGGT TGAGTACTCA CCAGTCACAG
      541 AAAAGCATCT TACGGATGGC ATGACAGTAA GAGAATTATG CAGTGCTGCC ATAACCATGA
      601 GTGATAACAC TGCGGCCAAC TTACTTCTGA CAACGATCGG AGGACCGAAG GAGCTAACCG
      661 CTTTTTTGCA CAACATGGGG GATCATGTAA CTCGCCTTGA TCGTTGGGAA CCGGAGCTGA
      721 ATGAAGCCAT ACCAAACGAC GAGCGTGACA CCACGATGCC TGTAGCAATG GCAACAACGT
      781 TGCGCAAACT ATTAACTGGC GAACTACTTA CTCTAGCTTC CCGGCAACAA TTAATAGACT
      841 GGATGGAGGC GGATAAAGTT GCAGGACCAC TTCTGCGCTC GGCCCTTCCG GCTGGCTGGT
      901 TTATTGCTGA TAAATCTGGA GCCGGTGAGC GTGGCTCTCG CGGTATCATT GCAGCACTGG
      961 GGCCAGATGG TAAGCCCTCC CGTATCGTAG TTATCTACAC GACGGGGAGT CAGGCAACTA
     1021 TGGATGAACG AAATAGACAG ATCGCTGAGA TAGGTGCCTC ACTGATTAAG CATTGGTAAC
     1081 TGTCAGACCA AGTTTACTCA TATATACTTT AGATTGATTT AAAACTTCAT TTTTAATTTA
     1141 AAAGGATCTA GGTGAAGATC CTTGAATTGC CATTATCAAC AAGTTTGTAC AAAAAAGCAG
     1201 GCTCCGAATT GGTATCACGA GGACGATTTG AAGCCCCCTA CCCATTTACG CTGACTTGAC
     1261 GGGACGGCGG CTTTGTTGAA TAGAGCGTCA GACCCCGTAG AAAAGATCAA AGGATCTTCG
     1321 GCCGGCCGGC GCGCCGATCT GAAGATCAGC AGTTCAACCT GTTGATAGTA CGTACTAAGC
     1381 TCTCATGTTT CACGTACTAA GCTCTCATGT TTAACGTACT AAGCTCTCAT GTTTAACGAA
     1441 CTAAACCCTC ATGGCTAACG TACTAAGCTC TCATGGCTAA CGTACTAAGC TCTCATGTTT
     1501 CACGTACTAA GCTCTCATGT TTGAACAATA AAATTAATAT AAATCAGCAA CTTAAATAGC
     1561 CTCTAAGGTT TTAAGTTTTA TAAGAAAAAA AAGAATATAT AAGGCTTTTA AAGCCTTTAA
     1621 GGTTTAACGG TTGTGGACAA CAAGCCAGGG ATGTAACGCA CTGAGAAGCC CTTAGAGCCT
     1681 CTCAAAGCAA TTTTGAGTGA CACAGGAACA CTTAACGGCT GACATGGGGC GCGCCCAGCT
     1741 GTAACGCCAG CAACGCGGCC TTTTTACGGT TCCTGGCCTT TTGCTGGCCT TTTGCTCACA
     1801 TGTTCTTTCC AGCGACATAT GCCATACGCC GAACTGAACT CCACCTAATG TCTTGGAGAT
     1861 TGTCGGATAG CGCGGAATAG GATTGTGCCC TCTGAGCGGA TAACAATTTC ACACAGGAAA
     1921 CAGCTATGAC CATGACACAT GCATCCACCA TCGCAGACTT ATCATCACTG AGCCTCCACC
     1981 TAGCCTATAC AACAATAGCG TGCGTGGTTA GCACGCTAGG TGGAAGGGCT CGGAGTTGTG
     2041 GTAATCTATG TATCCTGGGG TGCTCTTCAT GCTAGCGTAA CAGGTTGGAT GATAAGTCCC
     2101 CGGTCTAGCC GACTGCGCAA AAGACATAAT CGATTCACAA AAAATAGGCA CACGAAAAAC
     2161 AAGTTAAGGG ATGCAGTTTA TGCATCCCTT AACAAGCTTA CTTATTAAAT AATTTATAGC
     2221 TATTGAAAAG AGATAAGAAT TGTTCAAAGC TAATATTGTT TAAATCGTCA ATTCCTGCAT
     2281 GTTTTAAGGA ATTGTTAAAT TGATTTTTTG TAAATATTTT CTTGTATTCT TTGTTAACCC
     2341 ATTTCATAAC GAAATAATTA TACTTTTGTT TATCTTTGTG TGATATTCTT GATTTTTTTC
     2401 TACTTAATCT GATAAGTGAG CTATTCACTT TAGGTTTAGG ATGAAAATAT TCTCTTGGAA
     2461 CCATACTTAA TATAGAAATA TCAACTTCTG CCATTAAAAG TAATGCCAAT GAGCGTTTTG
     2521 TATTTAATAA TCTTTTAGCA AACCCGTATT CCACGATTAA ATAAATCTCA TTAGCTATAC
     2581 TATCAAAAAC AATTTTGCGT ATTATATCCG TACTTATGTT ATAAGGTATA TTACCATATA
     2641 TTTTATAGGA TTGGTTTTTA GGAAATTTAA ACTGCAATAT ATCCTTGTTT AAAACTTGGA
     2701 AATTATCGTG ATCAACAAGT TTATTTTCTG TAGTTTTGCA TAATTTATGG TCTATTTCAA
     2761 TGGCAGTTAC GAAATTACAC CTCTTTACTA ATTCAAGGGT AAAATGGCCT TTTCCTGAGC
     2821 CGATTTCAAA GATATTATCA TGTTCATTTA ATCTTATGTT TGTCATAATC TTGTCGATAT
     2881 TATGCTTAGA AGTAATAAAG TTTTGACTGT GTTTTATATT TTTCTCGTTC ATTTACTAAA
     2941 TTTTCCTTAG GCAATGGGCA ACTGTTCACT GTAATGTTCA TTCTCTCCCG CCTAGCTCGG
     3001 CAGGTTTACC CTTTTCTGAA CAGTATTAAC TTAACGTGAA CTCGACGGAA CCTAACCCCA
     3061 ATCCCTTCCC TACAAGGGAA GGGGCTGAAA ATCTATAACC AGCTTCACAC GGCGTGTGGC
     3121 TGCGGAACGC GCAATAACCG CTACTACATA CGCGCTTGGC CAATAGAACA GTACCCTACT
     3181 CGACGCGTCC TACGCGTGAC CCTAGACCGG GGACTTATCA TCCAACCTGT TAGAAAAAGC
     3241 GTTATAATGA TAATAGGAAG TAATACTCAA TGAAAATCAA AGAGCACAAA CAAGGAAGCT
     3301 AGCCGCAGGT TGCTCAAAAC AGTGTTTTGA GGTTGCAGAT GGAAGCTGAC GTGGTTTGAA
     3361 GAGAGATTTT CGAGGAGTAT AATTTGTTTG ATAGAGGATG GAAAAAAAGG AATTTCGTGT
     3421 TTTGATAAAA TACTGTTTTC TGAAGGGAAA AAATACAGTG GAAGCAAAAA CTTGGCTTGA
     3481 TAATGAGTTT CCGGACTCTG CCCCAGGGAA ATCAACAATA ATTGATTGGT ATGCAAAATT
     3541 CAAGCGTGGT GAAATGAGCA CGGAGGACGG TGAACGCAGT GGACGCCCGA AAGAGGTGGT
     3601 TACCGACGAA AACATCAAAA AAATCCACAA AATGATTTTG AATGACCGTA AAATGAAGTT
     3661 GATCGAGATA GCAGAGGCCT TAAAGATATC AAAGGAACGT GTTGGTCATA TCATTCATCA
     3721 ATATTTGGAT ATGCGGAAGC TCTGTGCGAA ATGGGTGCCG CGCGAGCTCA CATTTGACCA
     3781 AAAACAACGA CGTGTTGATG ATTCTAAGCG GTGTTTGCAG CTGTTAACTC GTAATACACC
     3841 CGAGTTTTTC CGTCGATATG TGACAATGGA TGAAACATGG CTCCATCACT ACACTCCTGA
     3901 GTCCAATCGA CAGTCGGCTG AGTGGACAGC GACCGGTGAA CCGTCTCCGA AGCGTGGAAA
     3961 GACTCAAAAG TCCGCTGGCA AAGTAATGGC CTCTGTTTTT TGGGATGCGC ATGGAATAAT
     4021 TTTTATCGAT TATCTTGAGA AGGGAAAAAC CATCAACAGT GACTATTATA TGGCGTTATT
     4081 GGAGCGTTTG AAGGTCGAAA TCGCGGCAAA ACGGCCCCAC ATGAAGAAGA AAAAAGTGTT
     4141 GTTCCACCAA GACAACGCAC CGTGCCACAA GTCATTGAGA ACGATGGCAA AAATTCATGA
     4201 ATTGGGCTTC GAATTGCTTC CCCACCCGCC GTATTCTCCA GATCTGGCCC CCAGCGACTT
     4261 TTTCTTGTTC TCAGACCTCA AAAGGATGCT CGCAGGGAAA AAATTTGGCT GCAATGAAGA
     4321 GGTGATCGCC GAAACTGAGG CCTATTTTGA GGCAAAACCG AAGGAGTACT ACCAAAATGG
     4381 TATCAAAAAA TTGGAAGGTC GTTATAATCG TTGTATCGCT CTTGAAGGGA ACTATGTTGA
     4441 ATAAGCTTGG AATCTCCTTC TCGCCTCTTT CGCTGAACAC GAAAGCGAAT CCGTTCAGCA
     4501 CACACTTTAC GATATGGCGC AAAAAGTCCT CGGCTGCGTG CCGGAAGTGA AAGACATCCA
     4561 CCTCACCATG CCCAACAAGC ATTGCCTGCT CGTGGACCTG TCCCGCTTCG GTCAGGACAA
     4621 TCCCAACGAC TTTTCCGCTG CATAACCCTG CTTCGGGGTC ATTATAGCGA TTTTTTCGGT
     4681 ATATCCATCC TTTTTCGCAC GATATACAGG ATTTTGCCAA AGGGTTCGTG TAGACTTTCC
     4741 TTGGTGTATC CAACGGCGTC AGCCGGGCAG GATAGGTGAA GTAGGCCCAC CCGCGAGCGG
     4801 GTGTTCCTTC TTCACTGTCC CTTATTCGCA CCTGGCGGTG CTCAACGGGA ATCCTGCTCT
     4861 GCGAGGCTGG CCGTACTCCT CATTGAAGAG CTCGGAGACG AGACGAGACA GCCTGAGAAT
     4921 GGATGCGAGT AATGATACAA CAATAGCGTG CTGTTCGCAC GCTAAGGTCA GGCGGAATGG
     4981 CACTTCCTTA TTCCAGATGC GTGCGGATTA TGCATGACTG GCCGTCGTTT TAC
//
