# Supplementary material for: A scalable transposon mutagenesis system for non-model bacteria
Source: bioRxiv preprint, doi:10.64898/2025.12.22.696024, version 1 (2025-12-23)
Supplement: Plasmid sequences [file 696024_file12.zip › Plasmid sequences/Transposon variant libraries/Himar1-only libraries/pGLU_30/pGLU_9-pGLU_69-pGLU_101.gb]

LOCUS       pGLU_9-pGLU_69-pGLU_101 5033 bp ds-DNA     circular     19-NOV-2024
DEFINITION  .
KEYWORDS    "Name:pGLU_9-pGLU_69-pGLU_101" "Tnp Promoter:Firmicutes_32_14434"
            "Abr Promoter:Cyanobacteria_38_13181" "Selectable
            Marker:Erythromycin" "Transposase:Himar"
FEATURES             Location/Qualifiers
     promoter        114..218
                     /label="Pamp"
                     /ApEinfo_revcolor="#faac61"
                     /ApEinfo_fwdcolor="#faac61"
     CDS             219..1079
                     /label="AmpR"
                     /ApEinfo_revcolor="#f58a5e"
                     /ApEinfo_fwdcolor="#f58a5e"
     ORI             complement(1336..1724)
                     /label="R6K ORI"
                     /ApEinfo_revcolor="#f58a5e"
                     /ApEinfo_fwdcolor="#f58a5e"
     primer_bind     1914..1930
                     /label="M13 rev"
                     /ApEinfo_revcolor="#c7b0e3"
                     /ApEinfo_fwdcolor="#c7b0e3"
     prokaryote p... complement(1987..2018)
                     /label="L2U8H11"
                     /ApEinfo_revcolor="#75c6a9"
                     /ApEinfo_fwdcolor="#75c6a9"
     miscellaneous   complement(2019..2058)
                     /label="UNSX"
                     /ApEinfo_revcolor="#9eafd2"
                     /ApEinfo_fwdcolor="#9eafd2"
     miscellaneous   2078..2107
                     /label="Himar_LE"
                     /ApEinfo_revcolor="#faac61"
                     /ApEinfo_fwdcolor="#faac61"
     miscellaneous   complement(2078..2107)
                     /label="Himar_RE"
                     /ApEinfo_revcolor="#faac61"
                     /ApEinfo_fwdcolor="#faac61"
     prokaryote t... complement(2108..2193)
                     /label="TermC"
                     /ApEinfo_revcolor="#f8d3a9"
                     /ApEinfo_fwdcolor="#f8d3a9"
     misc_feature    complement(2198..2932)
                     /label="ermC"
                     /ApEinfo_revcolor="#faac61"
                     /ApEinfo_fwdcolor="#faac61"
                     /note="codon-optimized to allow Twist synthesis"
     misc_feature    complement(2930..2933)
                     /label="downstream region"
                     /ApEinfo_revcolor="#9eafd2"
                     /ApEinfo_fwdcolor="#9eafd2"
     RS421_promot... complement(2934..3098)
                     /label=13181
                     /ApEinfo_revcolor="#f58a5e"
                     /ApEinfo_fwdcolor="#f58a5e"
     misc_feature    3099..3128
                     /label="R primer binding"
                     /ApEinfo_revcolor="#d6b295"
                     /ApEinfo_fwdcolor="#d6b295"
     promoter ID ... complement(3129..3148)
                     /label=">skpp-1914-F_sk20mer-8364"
                     /ApEinfo_revcolor="#f58a5e"
                     /ApEinfo_fwdcolor="#f58a5e"
     misc_feature    complement(3149..3152)
                     /label="upstream region"
                     /ApEinfo_revcolor="#9eafd2"
                     /ApEinfo_fwdcolor="#9eafd2"
     misc_feature    complement(3149..3152)
                     /label="downstream region"
                     /ApEinfo_revcolor="#9eafd2"
                     /ApEinfo_fwdcolor="#9eafd2"
     promoter ID ... complement(3153..3172)
                     /label=">skpp-1946-F_sk20mer-3057"
                     /ApEinfo_revcolor="#f58a5e"
                     /ApEinfo_fwdcolor="#f58a5e"
     misc_feature    complement(3173..3202)
                     /label="F primer binding"
                     /ApEinfo_revcolor="#d6b295"
                     /ApEinfo_fwdcolor="#d6b295"
     miscellaneous   3203..3232
                     /label="Himar_RE"
                     /ApEinfo_revcolor="#faac61"
                     /ApEinfo_fwdcolor="#faac61"
     miscellaneous   complement(3203..3232)
                     /label="Himar_LE"
                     /ApEinfo_revcolor="#faac61"
                     /ApEinfo_fwdcolor="#faac61"
     RS421_promot... 3233..3397
                     /label=14434
                     /ApEinfo_revcolor="#f58a5e"
                     /ApEinfo_fwdcolor="#f58a5e"
     misc_feature    complement(3398..3401)
                     /label="upstream region"
                     /ApEinfo_revcolor="#9eafd2"
                     /ApEinfo_fwdcolor="#9eafd2"
     CDS             3398..4444
                     /label="Himar_Tnp"
                     /ApEinfo_revcolor="#f58a5e"
                     /ApEinfo_fwdcolor="#f58a5e"
     prokaryote t... 4449..4629
                     /label="TAmarelleT9"
                     /ApEinfo_revcolor="#f58a5e"
                     /ApEinfo_fwdcolor="#f58a5e"
     miscellaneous   4630..4875
                     /label="oriT"
                     /ApEinfo_revcolor="#84b0dc"
                     /ApEinfo_fwdcolor="#84b0dc"
     miscellaneous   complement(4895..4934)
                     /label="UNS1"
                     /ApEinfo_revcolor="#9eafd2"
                     /ApEinfo_fwdcolor="#9eafd2"
     prokaryote t... complement(4935..4964)
                     /label="L2U5H11"
                     /ApEinfo_revcolor="#f8d3a9"
                     /ApEinfo_fwdcolor="#f8d3a9"
     primer_bind     complement(5017..5033)
                     /label="M13 fwd"
                     /ApEinfo_revcolor="#d59687"
                     /ApEinfo_fwdcolor="#d59687"
ORIGIN
        1 AACGTCGTGA CTGGGAAAAC CCTGGCGCTT GTGGTGGATC ACAGTTATTG GAGACTTCCT
       61 TGGCCGTACG ATGGGTTTTG TTTCAGGTAT CTGGCACTTT TCGGGGAAAT GTGCGCGGAA
      121 CCCCTATTTG TTTATTTTTC TAAATACATT CAAATATGTA TCCGCTCATG AGACAATAAC
      181 CCTGATAAAT GCTTCAATAA TATTGAAAAA GGAAGAGTAT GAGTATTCAA CATTTCCGTG
      241 TCGCCCTTAT TCCCTTTTTT GCGGCATTTT GCCTTCCTGT TTTTGCTCAC CCAGAAACGC
      301 TGGTGAAAGT AAAAGATGCT GAAGATCAGT TGGGTGCACG AGTGGGTTAC ATCGAACTGG
      361 ATCTCAACAG CGGTAAGATC CTTGAGAGTT TTCGCCCCGA AGAACGTTTT CCAATGATGA
      421 GCACTTTTAA AGTTCTGCTA TGTGGCGCGG TATTATCCCG TATTGACGCC GGGCAAGAGC
      481 AACTCGGTCG CCGCATACAC TATTCTCAGA ATGACTTGGT TGAGTACTCA CCAGTCACAG
      541 AAAAGCATCT TACGGATGGC ATGACAGTAA GAGAATTATG CAGTGCTGCC ATAACCATGA
      601 GTGATAACAC TGCGGCCAAC TTACTTCTGA CAACGATCGG AGGACCGAAG GAGCTAACCG
      661 CTTTTTTGCA CAACATGGGG GATCATGTAA CTCGCCTTGA TCGTTGGGAA CCGGAGCTGA
      721 ATGAAGCCAT ACCAAACGAC GAGCGTGACA CCACGATGCC TGTAGCAATG GCAACAACGT
      781 TGCGCAAACT ATTAACTGGC GAACTACTTA CTCTAGCTTC CCGGCAACAA TTAATAGACT
      841 GGATGGAGGC GGATAAAGTT GCAGGACCAC TTCTGCGCTC GGCCCTTCCG GCTGGCTGGT
      901 TTATTGCTGA TAAATCTGGA GCCGGTGAGC GTGGCTCTCG CGGTATCATT GCAGCACTGG
      961 GGCCAGATGG TAAGCCCTCC CGTATCGTAG TTATCTACAC GACGGGGAGT CAGGCAACTA
     1021 TGGATGAACG AAATAGACAG ATCGCTGAGA TAGGTGCCTC ACTGATTAAG CATTGGTAAC
     1081 TGTCAGACCA AGTTTACTCA TATATACTTT AGATTGATTT AAAACTTCAT TTTTAATTTA
     1141 AAAGGATCTA GGTGAAGATC CTTGAATTGC CATTATCAAC AAGTTTGTAC AAAAAAGCAG
     1201 GCTCCGAATT GGTATCACGA GGACGATTTG AAGCCCCCTA CCCATTTACG CTGACTTGAC
     1261 GGGACGGCGG CTTTGTTGAA TAGAGCGTCA GACCCCGTAG AAAAGATCAA AGGATCTTCG
     1321 GCCGGCCGGC GCGCCGATCT GAAGATCAGC AGTTCAACCT GTTGATAGTA CGTACTAAGC
     1381 TCTCATGTTT CACGTACTAA GCTCTCATGT TTAACGTACT AAGCTCTCAT GTTTAACGAA
     1441 CTAAACCCTC ATGGCTAACG TACTAAGCTC TCATGGCTAA CGTACTAAGC TCTCATGTTT
     1501 CACGTACTAA GCTCTCATGT TTGAACAATA AAATTAATAT AAATCAGCAA CTTAAATAGC
     1561 CTCTAAGGTT TTAAGTTTTA TAAGAAAAAA AAGAATATAT AAGGCTTTTA AAGCCTTTAA
     1621 GGTTTAACGG TTGTGGACAA CAAGCCAGGG ATGTAACGCA CTGAGAAGCC CTTAGAGCCT
     1681 CTCAAAGCAA TTTTGAGTGA CACAGGAACA CTTAACGGCT GACATGGGGC GCGCCCAGCT
     1741 GTAACGCCAG CAACGCGGCC TTTTTACGGT TCCTGGCCTT TTGCTGGCCT TTTGCTCACA
     1801 TGTTCTTTCC AGCGACATAT GCCATACGCC GAACTGAACT CCACCTAATG TCTTGGAGAT
     1861 TGTCGGATAG CGCGGAATAG GATTGTGCCC TCTGAGCGGA TAACAATTTC ACACAGGAAA
     1921 CAGCTATGAC CATGACACAT GCATCCACCA TCGCAGACTT ATCATCACTG AGCCTCCACC
     1981 TAGCCTATAC AACAATAGCG TGCGTGGTTA GCACGCTAGG TGGAAGGGCT CGGAGTTGTG
     2041 GTAATCTATG TATCCTGGGG TGCTCTTCAT GCTAGCGTAA CAGGTTGGAT GATAAGTCCC
     2101 CGGTCTAGCC GACTGCGCAA AAGACATAAT CGATTCACAA AAAATAGGCA CACGAAAAAC
     2161 AAGTTAAGGG ATGCAGTTTA TGCATCCCTT AACAAGCTTA CTTATTAAAT AATTTATAGC
     2221 TATTGAAAAG AGATAAGAAT TGTTCAAAGC TAATATTGTT TAAATCGTCA ATTCCTGCAT
     2281 GTTTTAAGGA ATTGTTAAAT TGATTTTTTG TAAATATTTT CTTGTATTCT TTGTTAACCC
     2341 ATTTCATAAC GAAATAATTA TACTTTTGTT TATCTTTGTG TGATATTCTT GATTTTTTTC
     2401 TACTTAATCT GATAAGTGAG CTATTCACTT TAGGTTTAGG ATGAAAATAT TCTCTTGGAA
     2461 CCATACTTAA TATAGAAATA TCAACTTCTG CCATTAAAAG TAATGCCAAT GAGCGTTTTG
     2521 TATTTAATAA TCTTTTAGCA AACCCGTATT CCACGATTAA ATAAATCTCA TTAGCTATAC
     2581 TATCAAAAAC AATTTTGCGT ATTATATCCG TACTTATGTT ATAAGGTATA TTACCATATA
     2641 TTTTATAGGA TTGGTTTTTA GGAAATTTAA ACTGCAATAT ATCCTTGTTT AAAACTTGGA
     2701 AATTATCGTG ATCAACAAGT TTATTTTCTG TAGTTTTGCA TAATTTATGG TCTATTTCAA
     2761 TGGCAGTTAC GAAATTACAC CTCTTTACTA ATTCAAGGGT AAAATGGCCT TTTCCTGAGC
     2821 CGATTTCAAA GATATTATCA TGTTCATTTA ATCTTATGTT TGTCATAATC TTGTCGATAT
     2881 TATGCTTAGA AGTAATAAAG TTTTGACTGT GTTTTATATT TTTCTCGTTC ATTAAATTGG
     2941 GTACTGGGGA TTGGGTACTA ATACCAATTC AAAATTCAAA ATAGCCTACG GCAAGGCTGC
     3001 GCCAACAAAA TTCAAAATTA GGAAAGTCAA ACAGCATAAG GGTATATCCG TATGTATCTG
     3061 TCGCATTCTG TTTTCAAATT GTTACAAGGA TTGGGCTTCC AGCTTCACAC GGCGTGTGGC
     3121 TGCGGAACTG AATAGTCCGG GCCTTAGCTA CGCCACTCCC TTGTCCTCTG ATACCCTACT
     3181 CGACGCGTCC TACGCGTGAC CCTAGACCGG GGACTTATCA TCCAACCTGT TAGAACATCA
     3241 AGAGAGAACC AGTCGGTTCT CTCTTTTATG TATAGAAGAA TGAGGTTAAG GAGAGGTCAC
     3301 AAACTAAACA ACTCTTAAAA AGCTGACCTT TACTAATAAT CGCCTTTGTT TTATAATGAA
     3361 AACATTAACG AAATAATTTA TTAAGGAGAG AATACTAATG GAAAAAAAGG AATTTCGTGT
     3421 TTTGATAAAA TACTGTTTTC TGAAGGGAAA AAATACAGTG GAAGCAAAAA CTTGGCTTGA
     3481 TAATGAGTTT CCGGACTCTG CCCCAGGGAA ATCAACAATA ATTGATTGGT ATGCAAAATT
     3541 CAAGCGTGGT GAAATGAGCA CGGAGGACGG TGAACGCAGT GGACGCCCGA AAGAGGTGGT
     3601 TACCGACGAA AACATCAAAA AAATCCACAA AATGATTTTG AATGACCGTA AAATGAAGTT
     3661 GATCGAGATA GCAGAGGCCT TAAAGATATC AAAGGAACGT GTTGGTCATA TCATTCATCA
     3721 ATATTTGGAT ATGCGGAAGC TCTGTGCGAA ATGGGTGCCG CGCGAGCTCA CATTTGACCA
     3781 AAAACAACGA CGTGTTGATG ATTCTAAGCG GTGTTTGCAG CTGTTAACTC GTAATACACC
     3841 CGAGTTTTTC CGTCGATATG TGACAATGGA TGAAACATGG CTCCATCACT ACACTCCTGA
     3901 GTCCAATCGA CAGTCGGCTG AGTGGACAGC GACCGGTGAA CCGTCTCCGA AGCGTGGAAA
     3961 GACTCAAAAG TCCGCTGGCA AAGTAATGGC CTCTGTTTTT TGGGATGCGC ATGGAATAAT
     4021 TTTTATCGAT TATCTTGAGA AGGGAAAAAC CATCAACAGT GACTATTATA TGGCGTTATT
     4081 GGAGCGTTTG AAGGTCGAAA TCGCGGCAAA ACGGCCCCAC ATGAAGAAGA AAAAAGTGTT
     4141 GTTCCACCAA GACAACGCAC CGTGCCACAA GTCATTGAGA ACGATGGCAA AAATTCATGA
     4201 ATTGGGCTTC GAATTGCTTC CCCACCCGCC GTATTCTCCA GATCTGGCCC CCAGCGACTT
     4261 TTTCTTGTTC TCAGACCTCA AAAGGATGCT CGCAGGGAAA AAATTTGGCT GCAATGAAGA
     4321 GGTGATCGCC GAAACTGAGG CCTATTTTGA GGCAAAACCG AAGGAGTACT ACCAAAATGG
     4381 TATCAAAAAA TTGGAAGGTC GTTATAATCG TTGTATCGCT CTTGAAGGGA ACTATGTTGA
     4441 ATAAGCTTGG AATCTCCTTC TCGCCTCTTT CGCTGAACAC GAAAGCGAAT CCGTTCAGCA
     4501 CACACTTTAC GATATGGCGC AAAAAGTCCT CGGCTGCGTG CCGGAAGTGA AAGACATCCA
     4561 CCTCACCATG CCCAACAAGC ATTGCCTGCT CGTGGACCTG TCCCGCTTCG GTCAGGACAA
     4621 TCCCAACGAC TTTTCCGCTG CATAACCCTG CTTCGGGGTC ATTATAGCGA TTTTTTCGGT
     4681 ATATCCATCC TTTTTCGCAC GATATACAGG ATTTTGCCAA AGGGTTCGTG TAGACTTTCC
     4741 TTGGTGTATC CAACGGCGTC AGCCGGGCAG GATAGGTGAA GTAGGCCCAC CCGCGAGCGG
     4801 GTGTTCCTTC TTCACTGTCC CTTATTCGCA CCTGGCGGTG CTCAACGGGA ATCCTGCTCT
     4861 GCGAGGCTGG CCGTACTCCT CATTGAAGAG CTCGGAGACG AGACGAGACA GCCTGAGAAT
     4921 GGATGCGAGT AATGATACAA CAATAGCGTG CTGTTCGCAC GCTAAGGTCA GGCGGAATGG
     4981 CACTTCCTTA TTCCAGATGC GTGCGGATTA TGCATGACTG GCCGTCGTTT TAC
//
