# Supplementary material for: A scalable transposon mutagenesis system for non-model bacteria
Source: bioRxiv preprint, doi:10.64898/2025.12.22.696024, version 1 (2025-12-23)
Supplement: Plasmid sequences [file 696024_file12.zip › Plasmid sequences/Transposon variant libraries/Himar1-only libraries/pGLU_30/pGLU_9-pGLU_75-pGLU_101.gb]

LOCUS       pGLU_9-pGLU_75-pGLU_101 5033 bp ds-DNA     circular     19-NOV-2024
DEFINITION  .
KEYWORDS    "Name:pGLU_9-pGLU_75-pGLU_101" "Tnp Promoter:Firmicutes_32_14434"
            "Abr Promoter:Cyanobacteria_44_13463" "Selectable
            Marker:Erythromycin" "Transposase:Himar"
FEATURES             Location/Qualifiers
     promoter        114..218
                     /label="Pamp"
                     /ApEinfo_revcolor="#faac61"
                     /ApEinfo_fwdcolor="#faac61"
     CDS             219..1079
                     /label="AmpR"
                     /ApEinfo_revcolor="#f58a5e"
                     /ApEinfo_fwdcolor="#f58a5e"
     ORI             complement(1336..1724)
                     /label="R6K ORI"
                     /ApEinfo_revcolor="#f58a5e"
                     /ApEinfo_fwdcolor="#f58a5e"
     primer_bind     1914..1930
                     /label="M13 rev"
                     /ApEinfo_revcolor="#c7b0e3"
                     /ApEinfo_fwdcolor="#c7b0e3"
     prokaryote p... complement(1987..2018)
                     /label="L2U8H11"
                     /ApEinfo_revcolor="#75c6a9"
                     /ApEinfo_fwdcolor="#75c6a9"
     miscellaneous   complement(2019..2058)
                     /label="UNSX"
                     /ApEinfo_revcolor="#9eafd2"
                     /ApEinfo_fwdcolor="#9eafd2"
     miscellaneous   2078..2107
                     /label="Himar_LE"
                     /ApEinfo_revcolor="#faac61"
                     /ApEinfo_fwdcolor="#faac61"
     miscellaneous   complement(2078..2107)
                     /label="Himar_RE"
                     /ApEinfo_revcolor="#faac61"
                     /ApEinfo_fwdcolor="#faac61"
     prokaryote t... complement(2108..2193)
                     /label="TermC"
                     /ApEinfo_revcolor="#f8d3a9"
                     /ApEinfo_fwdcolor="#f8d3a9"
     misc_feature    complement(2198..2932)
                     /label="ermC"
                     /ApEinfo_revcolor="#faac61"
                     /ApEinfo_fwdcolor="#faac61"
                     /note="codon-optimized to allow Twist synthesis"
     misc_feature    complement(2930..2933)
                     /label="downstream region"
                     /ApEinfo_revcolor="#9eafd2"
                     /ApEinfo_fwdcolor="#9eafd2"
     RS421_promot... complement(2934..3098)
                     /label=13463
                     /ApEinfo_revcolor="#f58a5e"
                     /ApEinfo_fwdcolor="#f58a5e"
     misc_feature    3099..3128
                     /label="R primer binding"
                     /ApEinfo_revcolor="#d6b295"
                     /ApEinfo_fwdcolor="#d6b295"
     promoter ID ... complement(3129..3148)
                     /label=">skpp-1920-F_sk20mer-2104"
                     /ApEinfo_revcolor="#f58a5e"
                     /ApEinfo_fwdcolor="#f58a5e"
     misc_feature    complement(3149..3152)
                     /label="upstream region"
                     /ApEinfo_revcolor="#9eafd2"
                     /ApEinfo_fwdcolor="#9eafd2"
     misc_feature    complement(3149..3152)
                     /label="downstream region"
                     /ApEinfo_revcolor="#9eafd2"
                     /ApEinfo_fwdcolor="#9eafd2"
     promoter ID ... complement(3153..3172)
                     /label=">skpp-1946-F_sk20mer-3057"
                     /ApEinfo_revcolor="#f58a5e"
                     /ApEinfo_fwdcolor="#f58a5e"
     misc_feature    complement(3173..3202)
                     /label="F primer binding"
                     /ApEinfo_revcolor="#d6b295"
                     /ApEinfo_fwdcolor="#d6b295"
     miscellaneous   3203..3232
                     /label="Himar_RE"
                     /ApEinfo_revcolor="#faac61"
                     /ApEinfo_fwdcolor="#faac61"
     miscellaneous   complement(3203..3232)
                     /label="Himar_LE"
                     /ApEinfo_revcolor="#faac61"
                     /ApEinfo_fwdcolor="#faac61"
     RS421_promot... 3233..3397
                     /label=14434
                     /ApEinfo_revcolor="#f58a5e"
                     /ApEinfo_fwdcolor="#f58a5e"
     misc_feature    complement(3398..3401)
                     /label="upstream region"
                     /ApEinfo_revcolor="#9eafd2"
                     /ApEinfo_fwdcolor="#9eafd2"
     CDS             3398..4444
                     /label="Himar_Tnp"
                     /ApEinfo_revcolor="#f58a5e"
                     /ApEinfo_fwdcolor="#f58a5e"
     prokaryote t... 4449..4629
                     /label="TAmarelleT9"
                     /ApEinfo_revcolor="#f58a5e"
                     /ApEinfo_fwdcolor="#f58a5e"
     miscellaneous   4630..4875
                     /label="oriT"
                     /ApEinfo_revcolor="#84b0dc"
                     /ApEinfo_fwdcolor="#84b0dc"
     miscellaneous   complement(4895..4934)
                     /label="UNS1"
                     /ApEinfo_revcolor="#9eafd2"
                     /ApEinfo_fwdcolor="#9eafd2"
     prokaryote t... complement(4935..4964)
                     /label="L2U5H11"
                     /ApEinfo_revcolor="#f8d3a9"
                     /ApEinfo_fwdcolor="#f8d3a9"
     primer_bind     complement(5017..5033)
                     /label="M13 fwd"
                     /ApEinfo_revcolor="#d59687"
                     /ApEinfo_fwdcolor="#d59687"
ORIGIN
        1 AACGTCGTGA CTGGGAAAAC CCTGGCGCTT GTGGTGGATC ACAGTTATTG GAGACTTCCT
       61 TGGCCGTACG ATGGGTTTTG TTTCAGGTAT CTGGCACTTT TCGGGGAAAT GTGCGCGGAA
      121 CCCCTATTTG TTTATTTTTC TAAATACATT CAAATATGTA TCCGCTCATG AGACAATAAC
      181 CCTGATAAAT GCTTCAATAA TATTGAAAAA GGAAGAGTAT GAGTATTCAA CATTTCCGTG
      241 TCGCCCTTAT TCCCTTTTTT GCGGCATTTT GCCTTCCTGT TTTTGCTCAC CCAGAAACGC
      301 TGGTGAAAGT AAAAGATGCT GAAGATCAGT TGGGTGCACG AGTGGGTTAC ATCGAACTGG
      361 ATCTCAACAG CGGTAAGATC CTTGAGAGTT TTCGCCCCGA AGAACGTTTT CCAATGATGA
      421 GCACTTTTAA AGTTCTGCTA TGTGGCGCGG TATTATCCCG TATTGACGCC GGGCAAGAGC
      481 AACTCGGTCG CCGCATACAC TATTCTCAGA ATGACTTGGT TGAGTACTCA CCAGTCACAG
      541 AAAAGCATCT TACGGATGGC ATGACAGTAA GAGAATTATG CAGTGCTGCC ATAACCATGA
      601 GTGATAACAC TGCGGCCAAC TTACTTCTGA CAACGATCGG AGGACCGAAG GAGCTAACCG
      661 CTTTTTTGCA CAACATGGGG GATCATGTAA CTCGCCTTGA TCGTTGGGAA CCGGAGCTGA
      721 ATGAAGCCAT ACCAAACGAC GAGCGTGACA CCACGATGCC TGTAGCAATG GCAACAACGT
      781 TGCGCAAACT ATTAACTGGC GAACTACTTA CTCTAGCTTC CCGGCAACAA TTAATAGACT
      841 GGATGGAGGC GGATAAAGTT GCAGGACCAC TTCTGCGCTC GGCCCTTCCG GCTGGCTGGT
      901 TTATTGCTGA TAAATCTGGA GCCGGTGAGC GTGGCTCTCG CGGTATCATT GCAGCACTGG
      961 GGCCAGATGG TAAGCCCTCC CGTATCGTAG TTATCTACAC GACGGGGAGT CAGGCAACTA
     1021 TGGATGAACG AAATAGACAG ATCGCTGAGA TAGGTGCCTC ACTGATTAAG CATTGGTAAC
     1081 TGTCAGACCA AGTTTACTCA TATATACTTT AGATTGATTT AAAACTTCAT TTTTAATTTA
     1141 AAAGGATCTA GGTGAAGATC CTTGAATTGC CATTATCAAC AAGTTTGTAC AAAAAAGCAG
     1201 GCTCCGAATT GGTATCACGA GGACGATTTG AAGCCCCCTA CCCATTTACG CTGACTTGAC
     1261 GGGACGGCGG CTTTGTTGAA TAGAGCGTCA GACCCCGTAG AAAAGATCAA AGGATCTTCG
     1321 GCCGGCCGGC GCGCCGATCT GAAGATCAGC AGTTCAACCT GTTGATAGTA CGTACTAAGC
     1381 TCTCATGTTT CACGTACTAA GCTCTCATGT TTAACGTACT AAGCTCTCAT GTTTAACGAA
     1441 CTAAACCCTC ATGGCTAACG TACTAAGCTC TCATGGCTAA CGTACTAAGC TCTCATGTTT
     1501 CACGTACTAA GCTCTCATGT TTGAACAATA AAATTAATAT AAATCAGCAA CTTAAATAGC
     1561 CTCTAAGGTT TTAAGTTTTA TAAGAAAAAA AAGAATATAT AAGGCTTTTA AAGCCTTTAA
     1621 GGTTTAACGG TTGTGGACAA CAAGCCAGGG ATGTAACGCA CTGAGAAGCC CTTAGAGCCT
     1681 CTCAAAGCAA TTTTGAGTGA CACAGGAACA CTTAACGGCT GACATGGGGC GCGCCCAGCT
     1741 GTAACGCCAG CAACGCGGCC TTTTTACGGT TCCTGGCCTT TTGCTGGCCT TTTGCTCACA
     1801 TGTTCTTTCC AGCGACATAT GCCATACGCC GAACTGAACT CCACCTAATG TCTTGGAGAT
     1861 TGTCGGATAG CGCGGAATAG GATTGTGCCC TCTGAGCGGA TAACAATTTC ACACAGGAAA
     1921 CAGCTATGAC CATGACACAT GCATCCACCA TCGCAGACTT ATCATCACTG AGCCTCCACC
     1981 TAGCCTATAC AACAATAGCG TGCGTGGTTA GCACGCTAGG TGGAAGGGCT CGGAGTTGTG
     2041 GTAATCTATG TATCCTGGGG TGCTCTTCAT GCTAGCGTAA CAGGTTGGAT GATAAGTCCC
     2101 CGGTCTAGCC GACTGCGCAA AAGACATAAT CGATTCACAA AAAATAGGCA CACGAAAAAC
     2161 AAGTTAAGGG ATGCAGTTTA TGCATCCCTT AACAAGCTTA CTTATTAAAT AATTTATAGC
     2221 TATTGAAAAG AGATAAGAAT TGTTCAAAGC TAATATTGTT TAAATCGTCA ATTCCTGCAT
     2281 GTTTTAAGGA ATTGTTAAAT TGATTTTTTG TAAATATTTT CTTGTATTCT TTGTTAACCC
     2341 ATTTCATAAC GAAATAATTA TACTTTTGTT TATCTTTGTG TGATATTCTT GATTTTTTTC
     2401 TACTTAATCT GATAAGTGAG CTATTCACTT TAGGTTTAGG ATGAAAATAT TCTCTTGGAA
     2461 CCATACTTAA TATAGAAATA TCAACTTCTG CCATTAAAAG TAATGCCAAT GAGCGTTTTG
     2521 TATTTAATAA TCTTTTAGCA AACCCGTATT CCACGATTAA ATAAATCTCA TTAGCTATAC
     2581 TATCAAAAAC AATTTTGCGT ATTATATCCG TACTTATGTT ATAAGGTATA TTACCATATA
     2641 TTTTATAGGA TTGGTTTTTA GGAAATTTAA ACTGCAATAT ATCCTTGTTT AAAACTTGGA
     2701 AATTATCGTG ATCAACAAGT TTATTTTCTG TAGTTTTGCA TAATTTATGG TCTATTTCAA
     2761 TGGCAGTTAC GAAATTACAC CTCTTTACTA ATTCAAGGGT AAAATGGCCT TTTCCTGAGC
     2821 CGATTTCAAA GATATTATCA TGTTCATTTA ATCTTATGTT TGTCATAATC TTGTCGATAT
     2881 TATGCTTAGA AGTAATAAAG TTTTGACTGT GTTTTATATT TTTCTCGTTC ATTTACTAAA
     2941 TTTTCCTTAG GCAATGGGCA ACTGTTCACT GTAATGTTCA TTCTCTCCCG CCTAGCTCGG
     3001 CAGGTTTACC CTTTTCTGAA CAGTATTAAC TTAACGTGAA CTCGACGGAA CCTAACCCCA
     3061 ATCCCTTCCC TACAAGGGAA GGGGCTGAAA ATCTATAACC AGCTTCACAC GGCGTGTGGC
     3121 TGCGGAACGC GCAATAACCG CTACTACATA CGCCACTCCC TTGTCCTCTG ATACCCTACT
     3181 CGACGCGTCC TACGCGTGAC CCTAGACCGG GGACTTATCA TCCAACCTGT TAGAACATCA
     3241 AGAGAGAACC AGTCGGTTCT CTCTTTTATG TATAGAAGAA TGAGGTTAAG GAGAGGTCAC
     3301 AAACTAAACA ACTCTTAAAA AGCTGACCTT TACTAATAAT CGCCTTTGTT TTATAATGAA
     3361 AACATTAACG AAATAATTTA TTAAGGAGAG AATACTAATG GAAAAAAAGG AATTTCGTGT
     3421 TTTGATAAAA TACTGTTTTC TGAAGGGAAA AAATACAGTG GAAGCAAAAA CTTGGCTTGA
     3481 TAATGAGTTT CCGGACTCTG CCCCAGGGAA ATCAACAATA ATTGATTGGT ATGCAAAATT
     3541 CAAGCGTGGT GAAATGAGCA CGGAGGACGG TGAACGCAGT GGACGCCCGA AAGAGGTGGT
     3601 TACCGACGAA AACATCAAAA AAATCCACAA AATGATTTTG AATGACCGTA AAATGAAGTT
     3661 GATCGAGATA GCAGAGGCCT TAAAGATATC AAAGGAACGT GTTGGTCATA TCATTCATCA
     3721 ATATTTGGAT ATGCGGAAGC TCTGTGCGAA ATGGGTGCCG CGCGAGCTCA CATTTGACCA
     3781 AAAACAACGA CGTGTTGATG ATTCTAAGCG GTGTTTGCAG CTGTTAACTC GTAATACACC
     3841 CGAGTTTTTC CGTCGATATG TGACAATGGA TGAAACATGG CTCCATCACT ACACTCCTGA
     3901 GTCCAATCGA CAGTCGGCTG AGTGGACAGC GACCGGTGAA CCGTCTCCGA AGCGTGGAAA
     3961 GACTCAAAAG TCCGCTGGCA AAGTAATGGC CTCTGTTTTT TGGGATGCGC ATGGAATAAT
     4021 TTTTATCGAT TATCTTGAGA AGGGAAAAAC CATCAACAGT GACTATTATA TGGCGTTATT
     4081 GGAGCGTTTG AAGGTCGAAA TCGCGGCAAA ACGGCCCCAC ATGAAGAAGA AAAAAGTGTT
     4141 GTTCCACCAA GACAACGCAC CGTGCCACAA GTCATTGAGA ACGATGGCAA AAATTCATGA
     4201 ATTGGGCTTC GAATTGCTTC CCCACCCGCC GTATTCTCCA GATCTGGCCC CCAGCGACTT
     4261 TTTCTTGTTC TCAGACCTCA AAAGGATGCT CGCAGGGAAA AAATTTGGCT GCAATGAAGA
     4321 GGTGATCGCC GAAACTGAGG CCTATTTTGA GGCAAAACCG AAGGAGTACT ACCAAAATGG
     4381 TATCAAAAAA TTGGAAGGTC GTTATAATCG TTGTATCGCT CTTGAAGGGA ACTATGTTGA
     4441 ATAAGCTTGG AATCTCCTTC TCGCCTCTTT CGCTGAACAC GAAAGCGAAT CCGTTCAGCA
     4501 CACACTTTAC GATATGGCGC AAAAAGTCCT CGGCTGCGTG CCGGAAGTGA AAGACATCCA
     4561 CCTCACCATG CCCAACAAGC ATTGCCTGCT CGTGGACCTG TCCCGCTTCG GTCAGGACAA
     4621 TCCCAACGAC TTTTCCGCTG CATAACCCTG CTTCGGGGTC ATTATAGCGA TTTTTTCGGT
     4681 ATATCCATCC TTTTTCGCAC GATATACAGG ATTTTGCCAA AGGGTTCGTG TAGACTTTCC
     4741 TTGGTGTATC CAACGGCGTC AGCCGGGCAG GATAGGTGAA GTAGGCCCAC CCGCGAGCGG
     4801 GTGTTCCTTC TTCACTGTCC CTTATTCGCA CCTGGCGGTG CTCAACGGGA ATCCTGCTCT
     4861 GCGAGGCTGG CCGTACTCCT CATTGAAGAG CTCGGAGACG AGACGAGACA GCCTGAGAAT
     4921 GGATGCGAGT AATGATACAA CAATAGCGTG CTGTTCGCAC GCTAAGGTCA GGCGGAATGG
     4981 CACTTCCTTA TTCCAGATGC GTGCGGATTA TGCATGACTG GCCGTCGTTT TAC
//
