# Supplementary material for: A scalable transposon mutagenesis system for non-model bacteria
Source: bioRxiv preprint, doi:10.64898/2025.12.22.696024, version 1 (2025-12-23)
Supplement: Plasmid sequences [file 696024_file12.zip › Plasmid sequences/Transposon variant libraries/Himar1-only libraries/pGLU_30/pGLU_9-pGLU_75-pGLU_99.gb]

LOCUS       pGLU_9-pGLU_75-pGLU_99  5033 bp ds-DNA     circular     19-NOV-2024
DEFINITION  .
KEYWORDS    "Name:pGLU_9-pGLU_75-pGLU_99" "Tnp Promoter:Firmicutes_52_13401"
            "Abr Promoter:Cyanobacteria_44_13463" "Selectable
            Marker:Erythromycin" "Transposase:Himar"
FEATURES             Location/Qualifiers
     promoter        114..218
                     /label="Pamp"
                     /ApEinfo_revcolor="#faac61"
                     /ApEinfo_fwdcolor="#faac61"
     CDS             219..1079
                     /label="AmpR"
                     /ApEinfo_revcolor="#f58a5e"
                     /ApEinfo_fwdcolor="#f58a5e"
     ORI             complement(1336..1724)
                     /label="R6K ORI"
                     /ApEinfo_revcolor="#f58a5e"
                     /ApEinfo_fwdcolor="#f58a5e"
     primer_bind     1914..1930
                     /label="M13 rev"
                     /ApEinfo_revcolor="#c7b0e3"
                     /ApEinfo_fwdcolor="#c7b0e3"
     prokaryote p... complement(1987..2018)
                     /label="L2U8H11"
                     /ApEinfo_revcolor="#75c6a9"
                     /ApEinfo_fwdcolor="#75c6a9"
     miscellaneous   complement(2019..2058)
                     /label="UNSX"
                     /ApEinfo_revcolor="#9eafd2"
                     /ApEinfo_fwdcolor="#9eafd2"
     miscellaneous   2078..2107
                     /label="Himar_LE"
                     /ApEinfo_revcolor="#faac61"
                     /ApEinfo_fwdcolor="#faac61"
     miscellaneous   complement(2078..2107)
                     /label="Himar_RE"
                     /ApEinfo_revcolor="#faac61"
                     /ApEinfo_fwdcolor="#faac61"
     prokaryote t... complement(2108..2193)
                     /label="TermC"
                     /ApEinfo_revcolor="#f8d3a9"
                     /ApEinfo_fwdcolor="#f8d3a9"
     misc_feature    complement(2198..2932)
                     /label="ermC"
                     /ApEinfo_revcolor="#faac61"
                     /ApEinfo_fwdcolor="#faac61"
                     /note="codon-optimized to allow Twist synthesis"
     misc_feature    complement(2930..2933)
                     /label="downstream region"
                     /ApEinfo_revcolor="#9eafd2"
                     /ApEinfo_fwdcolor="#9eafd2"
     RS421_promot... complement(2934..3098)
                     /label=13463
                     /ApEinfo_revcolor="#f58a5e"
                     /ApEinfo_fwdcolor="#f58a5e"
     misc_feature    3099..3128
                     /label="R primer binding"
                     /ApEinfo_revcolor="#d6b295"
                     /ApEinfo_fwdcolor="#d6b295"
     promoter ID ... complement(3129..3148)
                     /label=">skpp-1920-F_sk20mer-2104"
                     /ApEinfo_revcolor="#f58a5e"
                     /ApEinfo_fwdcolor="#f58a5e"
     misc_feature    complement(3149..3152)
                     /label="upstream region"
                     /ApEinfo_revcolor="#9eafd2"
                     /ApEinfo_fwdcolor="#9eafd2"
     misc_feature    complement(3149..3152)
                     /label="downstream region"
                     /ApEinfo_revcolor="#9eafd2"
                     /ApEinfo_fwdcolor="#9eafd2"
     promoter ID ... complement(3153..3172)
                     /label=">skpp-1944-F_sk20mer-3630"
                     /ApEinfo_revcolor="#f58a5e"
                     /ApEinfo_fwdcolor="#f58a5e"
     misc_feature    complement(3173..3202)
                     /label="F primer binding"
                     /ApEinfo_revcolor="#d6b295"
                     /ApEinfo_fwdcolor="#d6b295"
     miscellaneous   3203..3232
                     /label="Himar_RE"
                     /ApEinfo_revcolor="#faac61"
                     /ApEinfo_fwdcolor="#faac61"
     miscellaneous   complement(3203..3232)
                     /label="Himar_LE"
                     /ApEinfo_revcolor="#faac61"
                     /ApEinfo_fwdcolor="#faac61"
     RS421_promot... 3233..3397
                     /label=13401
                     /ApEinfo_revcolor="#f58a5e"
                     /ApEinfo_fwdcolor="#f58a5e"
     misc_feature    complement(3398..3401)
                     /label="upstream region"
                     /ApEinfo_revcolor="#9eafd2"
                     /ApEinfo_fwdcolor="#9eafd2"
     CDS             3398..4444
                     /label="Himar_Tnp"
                     /ApEinfo_revcolor="#f58a5e"
                     /ApEinfo_fwdcolor="#f58a5e"
     prokaryote t... 4449..4629
                     /label="TAmarelleT9"
                     /ApEinfo_revcolor="#f58a5e"
                     /ApEinfo_fwdcolor="#f58a5e"
     miscellaneous   4630..4875
                     /label="oriT"
                     /ApEinfo_revcolor="#84b0dc"
                     /ApEinfo_fwdcolor="#84b0dc"
     miscellaneous   complement(4895..4934)
                     /label="UNS1"
                     /ApEinfo_revcolor="#9eafd2"
                     /ApEinfo_fwdcolor="#9eafd2"
     prokaryote t... complement(4935..4964)
                     /label="L2U5H11"
                     /ApEinfo_revcolor="#f8d3a9"
                     /ApEinfo_fwdcolor="#f8d3a9"
     primer_bind     complement(5017..5033)
                     /label="M13 fwd"
                     /ApEinfo_revcolor="#d59687"
                     /ApEinfo_fwdcolor="#d59687"
ORIGIN
        1 AACGTCGTGA CTGGGAAAAC CCTGGCGCTT GTGGTGGATC ACAGTTATTG GAGACTTCCT
       61 TGGCCGTACG ATGGGTTTTG TTTCAGGTAT CTGGCACTTT TCGGGGAAAT GTGCGCGGAA
      121 CCCCTATTTG TTTATTTTTC TAAATACATT CAAATATGTA TCCGCTCATG AGACAATAAC
      181 CCTGATAAAT GCTTCAATAA TATTGAAAAA GGAAGAGTAT GAGTATTCAA CATTTCCGTG
      241 TCGCCCTTAT TCCCTTTTTT GCGGCATTTT GCCTTCCTGT TTTTGCTCAC CCAGAAACGC
      301 TGGTGAAAGT AAAAGATGCT GAAGATCAGT TGGGTGCACG AGTGGGTTAC ATCGAACTGG
      361 ATCTCAACAG CGGTAAGATC CTTGAGAGTT TTCGCCCCGA AGAACGTTTT CCAATGATGA
      421 GCACTTTTAA AGTTCTGCTA TGTGGCGCGG TATTATCCCG TATTGACGCC GGGCAAGAGC
      481 AACTCGGTCG CCGCATACAC TATTCTCAGA ATGACTTGGT TGAGTACTCA CCAGTCACAG
      541 AAAAGCATCT TACGGATGGC ATGACAGTAA GAGAATTATG CAGTGCTGCC ATAACCATGA
      601 GTGATAACAC TGCGGCCAAC TTACTTCTGA CAACGATCGG AGGACCGAAG GAGCTAACCG
      661 CTTTTTTGCA CAACATGGGG GATCATGTAA CTCGCCTTGA TCGTTGGGAA CCGGAGCTGA
      721 ATGAAGCCAT ACCAAACGAC GAGCGTGACA CCACGATGCC TGTAGCAATG GCAACAACGT
      781 TGCGCAAACT ATTAACTGGC GAACTACTTA CTCTAGCTTC CCGGCAACAA TTAATAGACT
      841 GGATGGAGGC GGATAAAGTT GCAGGACCAC TTCTGCGCTC GGCCCTTCCG GCTGGCTGGT
      901 TTATTGCTGA TAAATCTGGA GCCGGTGAGC GTGGCTCTCG CGGTATCATT GCAGCACTGG
      961 GGCCAGATGG TAAGCCCTCC CGTATCGTAG TTATCTACAC GACGGGGAGT CAGGCAACTA
     1021 TGGATGAACG AAATAGACAG ATCGCTGAGA TAGGTGCCTC ACTGATTAAG CATTGGTAAC
     1081 TGTCAGACCA AGTTTACTCA TATATACTTT AGATTGATTT AAAACTTCAT TTTTAATTTA
     1141 AAAGGATCTA GGTGAAGATC CTTGAATTGC CATTATCAAC AAGTTTGTAC AAAAAAGCAG
     1201 GCTCCGAATT GGTATCACGA GGACGATTTG AAGCCCCCTA CCCATTTACG CTGACTTGAC
     1261 GGGACGGCGG CTTTGTTGAA TAGAGCGTCA GACCCCGTAG AAAAGATCAA AGGATCTTCG
     1321 GCCGGCCGGC GCGCCGATCT GAAGATCAGC AGTTCAACCT GTTGATAGTA CGTACTAAGC
     1381 TCTCATGTTT CACGTACTAA GCTCTCATGT TTAACGTACT AAGCTCTCAT GTTTAACGAA
     1441 CTAAACCCTC ATGGCTAACG TACTAAGCTC TCATGGCTAA CGTACTAAGC TCTCATGTTT
     1501 CACGTACTAA GCTCTCATGT TTGAACAATA AAATTAATAT AAATCAGCAA CTTAAATAGC
     1561 CTCTAAGGTT TTAAGTTTTA TAAGAAAAAA AAGAATATAT AAGGCTTTTA AAGCCTTTAA
     1621 GGTTTAACGG TTGTGGACAA CAAGCCAGGG ATGTAACGCA CTGAGAAGCC CTTAGAGCCT
     1681 CTCAAAGCAA TTTTGAGTGA CACAGGAACA CTTAACGGCT GACATGGGGC GCGCCCAGCT
     1741 GTAACGCCAG CAACGCGGCC TTTTTACGGT TCCTGGCCTT TTGCTGGCCT TTTGCTCACA
     1801 TGTTCTTTCC AGCGACATAT GCCATACGCC GAACTGAACT CCACCTAATG TCTTGGAGAT
     1861 TGTCGGATAG CGCGGAATAG GATTGTGCCC TCTGAGCGGA TAACAATTTC ACACAGGAAA
     1921 CAGCTATGAC CATGACACAT GCATCCACCA TCGCAGACTT ATCATCACTG AGCCTCCACC
     1981 TAGCCTATAC AACAATAGCG TGCGTGGTTA GCACGCTAGG TGGAAGGGCT CGGAGTTGTG
     2041 GTAATCTATG TATCCTGGGG TGCTCTTCAT GCTAGCGTAA CAGGTTGGAT GATAAGTCCC
     2101 CGGTCTAGCC GACTGCGCAA AAGACATAAT CGATTCACAA AAAATAGGCA CACGAAAAAC
     2161 AAGTTAAGGG ATGCAGTTTA TGCATCCCTT AACAAGCTTA CTTATTAAAT AATTTATAGC
     2221 TATTGAAAAG AGATAAGAAT TGTTCAAAGC TAATATTGTT TAAATCGTCA ATTCCTGCAT
     2281 GTTTTAAGGA ATTGTTAAAT TGATTTTTTG TAAATATTTT CTTGTATTCT TTGTTAACCC
     2341 ATTTCATAAC GAAATAATTA TACTTTTGTT TATCTTTGTG TGATATTCTT GATTTTTTTC
     2401 TACTTAATCT GATAAGTGAG CTATTCACTT TAGGTTTAGG ATGAAAATAT TCTCTTGGAA
     2461 CCATACTTAA TATAGAAATA TCAACTTCTG CCATTAAAAG TAATGCCAAT GAGCGTTTTG
     2521 TATTTAATAA TCTTTTAGCA AACCCGTATT CCACGATTAA ATAAATCTCA TTAGCTATAC
     2581 TATCAAAAAC AATTTTGCGT ATTATATCCG TACTTATGTT ATAAGGTATA TTACCATATA
     2641 TTTTATAGGA TTGGTTTTTA GGAAATTTAA ACTGCAATAT ATCCTTGTTT AAAACTTGGA
     2701 AATTATCGTG ATCAACAAGT TTATTTTCTG TAGTTTTGCA TAATTTATGG TCTATTTCAA
     2761 TGGCAGTTAC GAAATTACAC CTCTTTACTA ATTCAAGGGT AAAATGGCCT TTTCCTGAGC
     2821 CGATTTCAAA GATATTATCA TGTTCATTTA ATCTTATGTT TGTCATAATC TTGTCGATAT
     2881 TATGCTTAGA AGTAATAAAG TTTTGACTGT GTTTTATATT TTTCTCGTTC ATTTACTAAA
     2941 TTTTCCTTAG GCAATGGGCA ACTGTTCACT GTAATGTTCA TTCTCTCCCG CCTAGCTCGG
     3001 CAGGTTTACC CTTTTCTGAA CAGTATTAAC TTAACGTGAA CTCGACGGAA CCTAACCCCA
     3061 ATCCCTTCCC TACAAGGGAA GGGGCTGAAA ATCTATAACC AGCTTCACAC GGCGTGTGGC
     3121 TGCGGAACGC GCAATAACCG CTACTACATA CGGCCATCCG TTATACGTCG TGACCCTACT
     3181 CGACGCGTCC TACGCGTGAC CCTAGACCGG GGACTTATCA TCCAACCTGT TATTTTATGC
     3241 CGCTTTCCGC CAAAGGAAGC CAACCAAACG CGAGAGGCAG TTTTCCGCGG GCAACCTGTC
     3301 CGCAGGAAAA CCGCCCTTTT TTCTTTTTTT GTCCGAATCA TGGCGTCAAT TGTGGTATCA
     3361 TAAAGGCAGA AACCATTGGA CGGGATGGAG GAGCGGCATG GAAAAAAAGG AATTTCGTGT
     3421 TTTGATAAAA TACTGTTTTC TGAAGGGAAA AAATACAGTG GAAGCAAAAA CTTGGCTTGA
     3481 TAATGAGTTT CCGGACTCTG CCCCAGGGAA ATCAACAATA ATTGATTGGT ATGCAAAATT
     3541 CAAGCGTGGT GAAATGAGCA CGGAGGACGG TGAACGCAGT GGACGCCCGA AAGAGGTGGT
     3601 TACCGACGAA AACATCAAAA AAATCCACAA AATGATTTTG AATGACCGTA AAATGAAGTT
     3661 GATCGAGATA GCAGAGGCCT TAAAGATATC AAAGGAACGT GTTGGTCATA TCATTCATCA
     3721 ATATTTGGAT ATGCGGAAGC TCTGTGCGAA ATGGGTGCCG CGCGAGCTCA CATTTGACCA
     3781 AAAACAACGA CGTGTTGATG ATTCTAAGCG GTGTTTGCAG CTGTTAACTC GTAATACACC
     3841 CGAGTTTTTC CGTCGATATG TGACAATGGA TGAAACATGG CTCCATCACT ACACTCCTGA
     3901 GTCCAATCGA CAGTCGGCTG AGTGGACAGC GACCGGTGAA CCGTCTCCGA AGCGTGGAAA
     3961 GACTCAAAAG TCCGCTGGCA AAGTAATGGC CTCTGTTTTT TGGGATGCGC ATGGAATAAT
     4021 TTTTATCGAT TATCTTGAGA AGGGAAAAAC CATCAACAGT GACTATTATA TGGCGTTATT
     4081 GGAGCGTTTG AAGGTCGAAA TCGCGGCAAA ACGGCCCCAC ATGAAGAAGA AAAAAGTGTT
     4141 GTTCCACCAA GACAACGCAC CGTGCCACAA GTCATTGAGA ACGATGGCAA AAATTCATGA
     4201 ATTGGGCTTC GAATTGCTTC CCCACCCGCC GTATTCTCCA GATCTGGCCC CCAGCGACTT
     4261 TTTCTTGTTC TCAGACCTCA AAAGGATGCT CGCAGGGAAA AAATTTGGCT GCAATGAAGA
     4321 GGTGATCGCC GAAACTGAGG CCTATTTTGA GGCAAAACCG AAGGAGTACT ACCAAAATGG
     4381 TATCAAAAAA TTGGAAGGTC GTTATAATCG TTGTATCGCT CTTGAAGGGA ACTATGTTGA
     4441 ATAAGCTTGG AATCTCCTTC TCGCCTCTTT CGCTGAACAC GAAAGCGAAT CCGTTCAGCA
     4501 CACACTTTAC GATATGGCGC AAAAAGTCCT CGGCTGCGTG CCGGAAGTGA AAGACATCCA
     4561 CCTCACCATG CCCAACAAGC ATTGCCTGCT CGTGGACCTG TCCCGCTTCG GTCAGGACAA
     4621 TCCCAACGAC TTTTCCGCTG CATAACCCTG CTTCGGGGTC ATTATAGCGA TTTTTTCGGT
     4681 ATATCCATCC TTTTTCGCAC GATATACAGG ATTTTGCCAA AGGGTTCGTG TAGACTTTCC
     4741 TTGGTGTATC CAACGGCGTC AGCCGGGCAG GATAGGTGAA GTAGGCCCAC CCGCGAGCGG
     4801 GTGTTCCTTC TTCACTGTCC CTTATTCGCA CCTGGCGGTG CTCAACGGGA ATCCTGCTCT
     4861 GCGAGGCTGG CCGTACTCCT CATTGAAGAG CTCGGAGACG AGACGAGACA GCCTGAGAAT
     4921 GGATGCGAGT AATGATACAA CAATAGCGTG CTGTTCGCAC GCTAAGGTCA GGCGGAATGG
     4981 CACTTCCTTA TTCCAGATGC GTGCGGATTA TGCATGACTG GCCGTCGTTT TAC
//
