# Supplementary material for: A scalable transposon mutagenesis system for non-model bacteria
Source: bioRxiv preprint, doi:10.64898/2025.12.22.696024, version 1 (2025-12-23)
Supplement: Plasmid sequences [file 696024_file12.zip › Plasmid sequences/Transposon variant libraries/Himar1-only libraries/pGLU_30/pGLU_9-pGLU_74-pGLU_90.gb]

LOCUS       pGLU_9-pGLU_74-pGLU_90  5033 bp ds-DNA     circular     19-NOV-2024
DEFINITION  .
KEYWORDS    "Name:pGLU_9-pGLU_74-pGLU_90" "Tnp
            Promoter:Proteobacteria_58_13166" "Abr
            Promoter:Bacteroidetes_30_13388" "Selectable Marker:Erythromycin"
            "Transposase:Himar"
FEATURES             Location/Qualifiers
     promoter        114..218
                     /label="Pamp"
                     /ApEinfo_revcolor="#faac61"
                     /ApEinfo_fwdcolor="#faac61"
     CDS             219..1079
                     /label="AmpR"
                     /ApEinfo_revcolor="#f58a5e"
                     /ApEinfo_fwdcolor="#f58a5e"
     ORI             complement(1336..1724)
                     /label="R6K ORI"
                     /ApEinfo_revcolor="#f58a5e"
                     /ApEinfo_fwdcolor="#f58a5e"
     primer_bind     1914..1930
                     /label="M13 rev"
                     /ApEinfo_revcolor="#c7b0e3"
                     /ApEinfo_fwdcolor="#c7b0e3"
     prokaryote p... complement(1987..2018)
                     /label="L2U8H11"
                     /ApEinfo_revcolor="#75c6a9"
                     /ApEinfo_fwdcolor="#75c6a9"
     miscellaneous   complement(2019..2058)
                     /label="UNSX"
                     /ApEinfo_revcolor="#9eafd2"
                     /ApEinfo_fwdcolor="#9eafd2"
     miscellaneous   2078..2107
                     /label="Himar_LE"
                     /ApEinfo_revcolor="#faac61"
                     /ApEinfo_fwdcolor="#faac61"
     miscellaneous   complement(2078..2107)
                     /label="Himar_RE"
                     /ApEinfo_revcolor="#faac61"
                     /ApEinfo_fwdcolor="#faac61"
     prokaryote t... complement(2108..2193)
                     /label="TermC"
                     /ApEinfo_revcolor="#f8d3a9"
                     /ApEinfo_fwdcolor="#f8d3a9"
     misc_feature    complement(2198..2932)
                     /label="ermC"
                     /ApEinfo_revcolor="#faac61"
                     /ApEinfo_fwdcolor="#faac61"
                     /note="codon-optimized to allow Twist synthesis"
     misc_feature    complement(2930..2933)
                     /label="downstream region"
                     /ApEinfo_revcolor="#9eafd2"
                     /ApEinfo_fwdcolor="#9eafd2"
     RS421_promot... complement(2934..3098)
                     /label=13388
                     /ApEinfo_revcolor="#f58a5e"
                     /ApEinfo_fwdcolor="#f58a5e"
     misc_feature    3099..3128
                     /label="R primer binding"
                     /ApEinfo_revcolor="#d6b295"
                     /ApEinfo_fwdcolor="#d6b295"
     promoter ID ... complement(3129..3148)
                     /label=">skpp-1919-F_sk20mer-1268"
                     /ApEinfo_revcolor="#f58a5e"
                     /ApEinfo_fwdcolor="#f58a5e"
     misc_feature    complement(3149..3152)
                     /label="upstream region"
                     /ApEinfo_revcolor="#9eafd2"
                     /ApEinfo_fwdcolor="#9eafd2"
     misc_feature    complement(3149..3152)
                     /label="downstream region"
                     /ApEinfo_revcolor="#9eafd2"
                     /ApEinfo_fwdcolor="#9eafd2"
     promoter ID ... complement(3153..3172)
                     /label=">skpp-1935-F_sk20mer-860"
                     /ApEinfo_revcolor="#f58a5e"
                     /ApEinfo_fwdcolor="#f58a5e"
     misc_feature    complement(3173..3202)
                     /label="F primer binding"
                     /ApEinfo_revcolor="#d6b295"
                     /ApEinfo_fwdcolor="#d6b295"
     miscellaneous   3203..3232
                     /label="Himar_RE"
                     /ApEinfo_revcolor="#faac61"
                     /ApEinfo_fwdcolor="#faac61"
     miscellaneous   complement(3203..3232)
                     /label="Himar_LE"
                     /ApEinfo_revcolor="#faac61"
                     /ApEinfo_fwdcolor="#faac61"
     RS421_promot... 3233..3397
                     /label=13166
                     /ApEinfo_revcolor="#f58a5e"
                     /ApEinfo_fwdcolor="#f58a5e"
     misc_feature    complement(3398..3401)
                     /label="upstream region"
                     /ApEinfo_revcolor="#9eafd2"
                     /ApEinfo_fwdcolor="#9eafd2"
     CDS             3398..4444
                     /label="Himar_Tnp"
                     /ApEinfo_revcolor="#f58a5e"
                     /ApEinfo_fwdcolor="#f58a5e"
     prokaryote t... 4449..4629
                     /label="TAmarelleT9"
                     /ApEinfo_revcolor="#f58a5e"
                     /ApEinfo_fwdcolor="#f58a5e"
     miscellaneous   4630..4875
                     /label="oriT"
                     /ApEinfo_revcolor="#84b0dc"
                     /ApEinfo_fwdcolor="#84b0dc"
     miscellaneous   complement(4895..4934)
                     /label="UNS1"
                     /ApEinfo_revcolor="#9eafd2"
                     /ApEinfo_fwdcolor="#9eafd2"
     prokaryote t... complement(4935..4964)
                     /label="L2U5H11"
                     /ApEinfo_revcolor="#f8d3a9"
                     /ApEinfo_fwdcolor="#f8d3a9"
     primer_bind     complement(5017..5033)
                     /label="M13 fwd"
                     /ApEinfo_revcolor="#d59687"
                     /ApEinfo_fwdcolor="#d59687"
ORIGIN
        1 AACGTCGTGA CTGGGAAAAC CCTGGCGCTT GTGGTGGATC ACAGTTATTG GAGACTTCCT
       61 TGGCCGTACG ATGGGTTTTG TTTCAGGTAT CTGGCACTTT TCGGGGAAAT GTGCGCGGAA
      121 CCCCTATTTG TTTATTTTTC TAAATACATT CAAATATGTA TCCGCTCATG AGACAATAAC
      181 CCTGATAAAT GCTTCAATAA TATTGAAAAA GGAAGAGTAT GAGTATTCAA CATTTCCGTG
      241 TCGCCCTTAT TCCCTTTTTT GCGGCATTTT GCCTTCCTGT TTTTGCTCAC CCAGAAACGC
      301 TGGTGAAAGT AAAAGATGCT GAAGATCAGT TGGGTGCACG AGTGGGTTAC ATCGAACTGG
      361 ATCTCAACAG CGGTAAGATC CTTGAGAGTT TTCGCCCCGA AGAACGTTTT CCAATGATGA
      421 GCACTTTTAA AGTTCTGCTA TGTGGCGCGG TATTATCCCG TATTGACGCC GGGCAAGAGC
      481 AACTCGGTCG CCGCATACAC TATTCTCAGA ATGACTTGGT TGAGTACTCA CCAGTCACAG
      541 AAAAGCATCT TACGGATGGC ATGACAGTAA GAGAATTATG CAGTGCTGCC ATAACCATGA
      601 GTGATAACAC TGCGGCCAAC TTACTTCTGA CAACGATCGG AGGACCGAAG GAGCTAACCG
      661 CTTTTTTGCA CAACATGGGG GATCATGTAA CTCGCCTTGA TCGTTGGGAA CCGGAGCTGA
      721 ATGAAGCCAT ACCAAACGAC GAGCGTGACA CCACGATGCC TGTAGCAATG GCAACAACGT
      781 TGCGCAAACT ATTAACTGGC GAACTACTTA CTCTAGCTTC CCGGCAACAA TTAATAGACT
      841 GGATGGAGGC GGATAAAGTT GCAGGACCAC TTCTGCGCTC GGCCCTTCCG GCTGGCTGGT
      901 TTATTGCTGA TAAATCTGGA GCCGGTGAGC GTGGCTCTCG CGGTATCATT GCAGCACTGG
      961 GGCCAGATGG TAAGCCCTCC CGTATCGTAG TTATCTACAC GACGGGGAGT CAGGCAACTA
     1021 TGGATGAACG AAATAGACAG ATCGCTGAGA TAGGTGCCTC ACTGATTAAG CATTGGTAAC
     1081 TGTCAGACCA AGTTTACTCA TATATACTTT AGATTGATTT AAAACTTCAT TTTTAATTTA
     1141 AAAGGATCTA GGTGAAGATC CTTGAATTGC CATTATCAAC AAGTTTGTAC AAAAAAGCAG
     1201 GCTCCGAATT GGTATCACGA GGACGATTTG AAGCCCCCTA CCCATTTACG CTGACTTGAC
     1261 GGGACGGCGG CTTTGTTGAA TAGAGCGTCA GACCCCGTAG AAAAGATCAA AGGATCTTCG
     1321 GCCGGCCGGC GCGCCGATCT GAAGATCAGC AGTTCAACCT GTTGATAGTA CGTACTAAGC
     1381 TCTCATGTTT CACGTACTAA GCTCTCATGT TTAACGTACT AAGCTCTCAT GTTTAACGAA
     1441 CTAAACCCTC ATGGCTAACG TACTAAGCTC TCATGGCTAA CGTACTAAGC TCTCATGTTT
     1501 CACGTACTAA GCTCTCATGT TTGAACAATA AAATTAATAT AAATCAGCAA CTTAAATAGC
     1561 CTCTAAGGTT TTAAGTTTTA TAAGAAAAAA AAGAATATAT AAGGCTTTTA AAGCCTTTAA
     1621 GGTTTAACGG TTGTGGACAA CAAGCCAGGG ATGTAACGCA CTGAGAAGCC CTTAGAGCCT
     1681 CTCAAAGCAA TTTTGAGTGA CACAGGAACA CTTAACGGCT GACATGGGGC GCGCCCAGCT
     1741 GTAACGCCAG CAACGCGGCC TTTTTACGGT TCCTGGCCTT TTGCTGGCCT TTTGCTCACA
     1801 TGTTCTTTCC AGCGACATAT GCCATACGCC GAACTGAACT CCACCTAATG TCTTGGAGAT
     1861 TGTCGGATAG CGCGGAATAG GATTGTGCCC TCTGAGCGGA TAACAATTTC ACACAGGAAA
     1921 CAGCTATGAC CATGACACAT GCATCCACCA TCGCAGACTT ATCATCACTG AGCCTCCACC
     1981 TAGCCTATAC AACAATAGCG TGCGTGGTTA GCACGCTAGG TGGAAGGGCT CGGAGTTGTG
     2041 GTAATCTATG TATCCTGGGG TGCTCTTCAT GCTAGCGTAA CAGGTTGGAT GATAAGTCCC
     2101 CGGTCTAGCC GACTGCGCAA AAGACATAAT CGATTCACAA AAAATAGGCA CACGAAAAAC
     2161 AAGTTAAGGG ATGCAGTTTA TGCATCCCTT AACAAGCTTA CTTATTAAAT AATTTATAGC
     2221 TATTGAAAAG AGATAAGAAT TGTTCAAAGC TAATATTGTT TAAATCGTCA ATTCCTGCAT
     2281 GTTTTAAGGA ATTGTTAAAT TGATTTTTTG TAAATATTTT CTTGTATTCT TTGTTAACCC
     2341 ATTTCATAAC GAAATAATTA TACTTTTGTT TATCTTTGTG TGATATTCTT GATTTTTTTC
     2401 TACTTAATCT GATAAGTGAG CTATTCACTT TAGGTTTAGG ATGAAAATAT TCTCTTGGAA
     2461 CCATACTTAA TATAGAAATA TCAACTTCTG CCATTAAAAG TAATGCCAAT GAGCGTTTTG
     2521 TATTTAATAA TCTTTTAGCA AACCCGTATT CCACGATTAA ATAAATCTCA TTAGCTATAC
     2581 TATCAAAAAC AATTTTGCGT ATTATATCCG TACTTATGTT ATAAGGTATA TTACCATATA
     2641 TTTTATAGGA TTGGTTTTTA GGAAATTTAA ACTGCAATAT ATCCTTGTTT AAAACTTGGA
     2701 AATTATCGTG ATCAACAAGT TTATTTTCTG TAGTTTTGCA TAATTTATGG TCTATTTCAA
     2761 TGGCAGTTAC GAAATTACAC CTCTTTACTA ATTCAAGGGT AAAATGGCCT TTTCCTGAGC
     2821 CGATTTCAAA GATATTATCA TGTTCATTTA ATCTTATGTT TGTCATAATC TTGTCGATAT
     2881 TATGCTTAGA AGTAATAAAG TTTTGACTGT GTTTTATATT TTTCTCGTTC ATTTTGGATT
     2941 AAGCAATAAT ATACTACAGT AGATGCATTG TCGAAACGCA CCTTTTAATA CCTCCTCGTA
     3001 GCATATGAGA ACTACAGGAT TACTAACTCG TATTAATATG TATATTATTA CTGCCGCATA
     3061 ACGATTACAA AATTACACAA AAAAATATAT CTAACAAACC AGCTTCACAC GGCGTGTGGC
     3121 TGCGGAACAA TAACGAACGC CTATGCCATA CGCGGCGAAC GGGACTTTTA TTACCCTACT
     3181 CGACGCGTCC TACGCGTGAC CCTAGACCGG GGACTTATCA TCCAACCTGT TATTCGCCTC
     3241 AAGATGTGCA TGGAGCCGTA GCATGGGAGC TCAAAAGTCG TCGGACAAGT AAGCCGCAAC
     3301 AACGCTTTTC CTTGTTGTTG CGGCGTCTGT CGAGCCGACC CCCCGTGCCG CAGGCAGACC
     3361 GCCGCCGAAT GTTCCTCATT TGAGCGGATG TCTTTCCATG GAAAAAAAGG AATTTCGTGT
     3421 TTTGATAAAA TACTGTTTTC TGAAGGGAAA AAATACAGTG GAAGCAAAAA CTTGGCTTGA
     3481 TAATGAGTTT CCGGACTCTG CCCCAGGGAA ATCAACAATA ATTGATTGGT ATGCAAAATT
     3541 CAAGCGTGGT GAAATGAGCA CGGAGGACGG TGAACGCAGT GGACGCCCGA AAGAGGTGGT
     3601 TACCGACGAA AACATCAAAA AAATCCACAA AATGATTTTG AATGACCGTA AAATGAAGTT
     3661 GATCGAGATA GCAGAGGCCT TAAAGATATC AAAGGAACGT GTTGGTCATA TCATTCATCA
     3721 ATATTTGGAT ATGCGGAAGC TCTGTGCGAA ATGGGTGCCG CGCGAGCTCA CATTTGACCA
     3781 AAAACAACGA CGTGTTGATG ATTCTAAGCG GTGTTTGCAG CTGTTAACTC GTAATACACC
     3841 CGAGTTTTTC CGTCGATATG TGACAATGGA TGAAACATGG CTCCATCACT ACACTCCTGA
     3901 GTCCAATCGA CAGTCGGCTG AGTGGACAGC GACCGGTGAA CCGTCTCCGA AGCGTGGAAA
     3961 GACTCAAAAG TCCGCTGGCA AAGTAATGGC CTCTGTTTTT TGGGATGCGC ATGGAATAAT
     4021 TTTTATCGAT TATCTTGAGA AGGGAAAAAC CATCAACAGT GACTATTATA TGGCGTTATT
     4081 GGAGCGTTTG AAGGTCGAAA TCGCGGCAAA ACGGCCCCAC ATGAAGAAGA AAAAAGTGTT
     4141 GTTCCACCAA GACAACGCAC CGTGCCACAA GTCATTGAGA ACGATGGCAA AAATTCATGA
     4201 ATTGGGCTTC GAATTGCTTC CCCACCCGCC GTATTCTCCA GATCTGGCCC CCAGCGACTT
     4261 TTTCTTGTTC TCAGACCTCA AAAGGATGCT CGCAGGGAAA AAATTTGGCT GCAATGAAGA
     4321 GGTGATCGCC GAAACTGAGG CCTATTTTGA GGCAAAACCG AAGGAGTACT ACCAAAATGG
     4381 TATCAAAAAA TTGGAAGGTC GTTATAATCG TTGTATCGCT CTTGAAGGGA ACTATGTTGA
     4441 ATAAGCTTGG AATCTCCTTC TCGCCTCTTT CGCTGAACAC GAAAGCGAAT CCGTTCAGCA
     4501 CACACTTTAC GATATGGCGC AAAAAGTCCT CGGCTGCGTG CCGGAAGTGA AAGACATCCA
     4561 CCTCACCATG CCCAACAAGC ATTGCCTGCT CGTGGACCTG TCCCGCTTCG GTCAGGACAA
     4621 TCCCAACGAC TTTTCCGCTG CATAACCCTG CTTCGGGGTC ATTATAGCGA TTTTTTCGGT
     4681 ATATCCATCC TTTTTCGCAC GATATACAGG ATTTTGCCAA AGGGTTCGTG TAGACTTTCC
     4741 TTGGTGTATC CAACGGCGTC AGCCGGGCAG GATAGGTGAA GTAGGCCCAC CCGCGAGCGG
     4801 GTGTTCCTTC TTCACTGTCC CTTATTCGCA CCTGGCGGTG CTCAACGGGA ATCCTGCTCT
     4861 GCGAGGCTGG CCGTACTCCT CATTGAAGAG CTCGGAGACG AGACGAGACA GCCTGAGAAT
     4921 GGATGCGAGT AATGATACAA CAATAGCGTG CTGTTCGCAC GCTAAGGTCA GGCGGAATGG
     4981 CACTTCCTTA TTCCAGATGC GTGCGGATTA TGCATGACTG GCCGTCGTTT TAC
//
