# Supplementary material for: A scalable transposon mutagenesis system for non-model bacteria
Source: bioRxiv preprint, doi:10.64898/2025.12.22.696024, version 1 (2025-12-23)
Supplement: Plasmid sequences [file 696024_file12.zip › Plasmid sequences/Transposon variant libraries/Himar1-only libraries/pGLU_30/pGLU_9-pGLU_71-pGLU_91.gb]

LOCUS       pGLU_9-pGLU_71-pGLU_91  5033 bp ds-DNA     circular     19-NOV-2024
DEFINITION  .
KEYWORDS    "Name:pGLU_9-pGLU_71-pGLU_91" "Tnp Promoter:Firmicutes_32_14073"
            "Abr Promoter:Firmicutes_38_13168" "Selectable Marker:Erythromycin"
            "Transposase:Himar"
FEATURES             Location/Qualifiers
     promoter        114..218
                     /label="Pamp"
                     /ApEinfo_revcolor="#faac61"
                     /ApEinfo_fwdcolor="#faac61"
     CDS             219..1079
                     /label="AmpR"
                     /ApEinfo_revcolor="#f58a5e"
                     /ApEinfo_fwdcolor="#f58a5e"
     ORI             complement(1336..1724)
                     /label="R6K ORI"
                     /ApEinfo_revcolor="#f58a5e"
                     /ApEinfo_fwdcolor="#f58a5e"
     primer_bind     1914..1930
                     /label="M13 rev"
                     /ApEinfo_revcolor="#c7b0e3"
                     /ApEinfo_fwdcolor="#c7b0e3"
     prokaryote p... complement(1987..2018)
                     /label="L2U8H11"
                     /ApEinfo_revcolor="#75c6a9"
                     /ApEinfo_fwdcolor="#75c6a9"
     miscellaneous   complement(2019..2058)
                     /label="UNSX"
                     /ApEinfo_revcolor="#9eafd2"
                     /ApEinfo_fwdcolor="#9eafd2"
     miscellaneous   2078..2107
                     /label="Himar_LE"
                     /ApEinfo_revcolor="#faac61"
                     /ApEinfo_fwdcolor="#faac61"
     miscellaneous   complement(2078..2107)
                     /label="Himar_RE"
                     /ApEinfo_revcolor="#faac61"
                     /ApEinfo_fwdcolor="#faac61"
     prokaryote t... complement(2108..2193)
                     /label="TermC"
                     /ApEinfo_revcolor="#f8d3a9"
                     /ApEinfo_fwdcolor="#f8d3a9"
     misc_feature    complement(2198..2932)
                     /label="ermC"
                     /ApEinfo_revcolor="#faac61"
                     /ApEinfo_fwdcolor="#faac61"
                     /note="codon-optimized to allow Twist synthesis"
     misc_feature    complement(2930..2933)
                     /label="downstream region"
                     /ApEinfo_revcolor="#9eafd2"
                     /ApEinfo_fwdcolor="#9eafd2"
     RS421_promot... complement(2934..3098)
                     /label=13168
                     /ApEinfo_revcolor="#f58a5e"
                     /ApEinfo_fwdcolor="#f58a5e"
     misc_feature    3099..3128
                     /label="R primer binding"
                     /ApEinfo_revcolor="#d6b295"
                     /ApEinfo_fwdcolor="#d6b295"
     promoter ID ... complement(3129..3148)
                     /label=">skpp-1916-F_sk20mer-1027"
                     /ApEinfo_revcolor="#f58a5e"
                     /ApEinfo_fwdcolor="#f58a5e"
     misc_feature    complement(3149..3152)
                     /label="upstream region"
                     /ApEinfo_revcolor="#9eafd2"
                     /ApEinfo_fwdcolor="#9eafd2"
     misc_feature    complement(3149..3152)
                     /label="downstream region"
                     /ApEinfo_revcolor="#9eafd2"
                     /ApEinfo_fwdcolor="#9eafd2"
     promoter ID ... complement(3153..3172)
                     /label=">skpp-1936-F_sk20mer-4922"
                     /ApEinfo_revcolor="#f58a5e"
                     /ApEinfo_fwdcolor="#f58a5e"
     misc_feature    complement(3173..3202)
                     /label="F primer binding"
                     /ApEinfo_revcolor="#d6b295"
                     /ApEinfo_fwdcolor="#d6b295"
     miscellaneous   3203..3232
                     /label="Himar_RE"
                     /ApEinfo_revcolor="#faac61"
                     /ApEinfo_fwdcolor="#faac61"
     miscellaneous   complement(3203..3232)
                     /label="Himar_LE"
                     /ApEinfo_revcolor="#faac61"
                     /ApEinfo_fwdcolor="#faac61"
     RS421_promot... 3233..3397
                     /label=14073
                     /ApEinfo_revcolor="#f58a5e"
                     /ApEinfo_fwdcolor="#f58a5e"
     misc_feature    complement(3398..3401)
                     /label="upstream region"
                     /ApEinfo_revcolor="#9eafd2"
                     /ApEinfo_fwdcolor="#9eafd2"
     CDS             3398..4444
                     /label="Himar_Tnp"
                     /ApEinfo_revcolor="#f58a5e"
                     /ApEinfo_fwdcolor="#f58a5e"
     prokaryote t... 4449..4629
                     /label="TAmarelleT9"
                     /ApEinfo_revcolor="#f58a5e"
                     /ApEinfo_fwdcolor="#f58a5e"
     miscellaneous   4630..4875
                     /label="oriT"
                     /ApEinfo_revcolor="#84b0dc"
                     /ApEinfo_fwdcolor="#84b0dc"
     miscellaneous   complement(4895..4934)
                     /label="UNS1"
                     /ApEinfo_revcolor="#9eafd2"
                     /ApEinfo_fwdcolor="#9eafd2"
     prokaryote t... complement(4935..4964)
                     /label="L2U5H11"
                     /ApEinfo_revcolor="#f8d3a9"
                     /ApEinfo_fwdcolor="#f8d3a9"
     primer_bind     complement(5017..5033)
                     /label="M13 fwd"
                     /ApEinfo_revcolor="#d59687"
                     /ApEinfo_fwdcolor="#d59687"
ORIGIN
        1 AACGTCGTGA CTGGGAAAAC CCTGGCGCTT GTGGTGGATC ACAGTTATTG GAGACTTCCT
       61 TGGCCGTACG ATGGGTTTTG TTTCAGGTAT CTGGCACTTT TCGGGGAAAT GTGCGCGGAA
      121 CCCCTATTTG TTTATTTTTC TAAATACATT CAAATATGTA TCCGCTCATG AGACAATAAC
      181 CCTGATAAAT GCTTCAATAA TATTGAAAAA GGAAGAGTAT GAGTATTCAA CATTTCCGTG
      241 TCGCCCTTAT TCCCTTTTTT GCGGCATTTT GCCTTCCTGT TTTTGCTCAC CCAGAAACGC
      301 TGGTGAAAGT AAAAGATGCT GAAGATCAGT TGGGTGCACG AGTGGGTTAC ATCGAACTGG
      361 ATCTCAACAG CGGTAAGATC CTTGAGAGTT TTCGCCCCGA AGAACGTTTT CCAATGATGA
      421 GCACTTTTAA AGTTCTGCTA TGTGGCGCGG TATTATCCCG TATTGACGCC GGGCAAGAGC
      481 AACTCGGTCG CCGCATACAC TATTCTCAGA ATGACTTGGT TGAGTACTCA CCAGTCACAG
      541 AAAAGCATCT TACGGATGGC ATGACAGTAA GAGAATTATG CAGTGCTGCC ATAACCATGA
      601 GTGATAACAC TGCGGCCAAC TTACTTCTGA CAACGATCGG AGGACCGAAG GAGCTAACCG
      661 CTTTTTTGCA CAACATGGGG GATCATGTAA CTCGCCTTGA TCGTTGGGAA CCGGAGCTGA
      721 ATGAAGCCAT ACCAAACGAC GAGCGTGACA CCACGATGCC TGTAGCAATG GCAACAACGT
      781 TGCGCAAACT ATTAACTGGC GAACTACTTA CTCTAGCTTC CCGGCAACAA TTAATAGACT
      841 GGATGGAGGC GGATAAAGTT GCAGGACCAC TTCTGCGCTC GGCCCTTCCG GCTGGCTGGT
      901 TTATTGCTGA TAAATCTGGA GCCGGTGAGC GTGGCTCTCG CGGTATCATT GCAGCACTGG
      961 GGCCAGATGG TAAGCCCTCC CGTATCGTAG TTATCTACAC GACGGGGAGT CAGGCAACTA
     1021 TGGATGAACG AAATAGACAG ATCGCTGAGA TAGGTGCCTC ACTGATTAAG CATTGGTAAC
     1081 TGTCAGACCA AGTTTACTCA TATATACTTT AGATTGATTT AAAACTTCAT TTTTAATTTA
     1141 AAAGGATCTA GGTGAAGATC CTTGAATTGC CATTATCAAC AAGTTTGTAC AAAAAAGCAG
     1201 GCTCCGAATT GGTATCACGA GGACGATTTG AAGCCCCCTA CCCATTTACG CTGACTTGAC
     1261 GGGACGGCGG CTTTGTTGAA TAGAGCGTCA GACCCCGTAG AAAAGATCAA AGGATCTTCG
     1321 GCCGGCCGGC GCGCCGATCT GAAGATCAGC AGTTCAACCT GTTGATAGTA CGTACTAAGC
     1381 TCTCATGTTT CACGTACTAA GCTCTCATGT TTAACGTACT AAGCTCTCAT GTTTAACGAA
     1441 CTAAACCCTC ATGGCTAACG TACTAAGCTC TCATGGCTAA CGTACTAAGC TCTCATGTTT
     1501 CACGTACTAA GCTCTCATGT TTGAACAATA AAATTAATAT AAATCAGCAA CTTAAATAGC
     1561 CTCTAAGGTT TTAAGTTTTA TAAGAAAAAA AAGAATATAT AAGGCTTTTA AAGCCTTTAA
     1621 GGTTTAACGG TTGTGGACAA CAAGCCAGGG ATGTAACGCA CTGAGAAGCC CTTAGAGCCT
     1681 CTCAAAGCAA TTTTGAGTGA CACAGGAACA CTTAACGGCT GACATGGGGC GCGCCCAGCT
     1741 GTAACGCCAG CAACGCGGCC TTTTTACGGT TCCTGGCCTT TTGCTGGCCT TTTGCTCACA
     1801 TGTTCTTTCC AGCGACATAT GCCATACGCC GAACTGAACT CCACCTAATG TCTTGGAGAT
     1861 TGTCGGATAG CGCGGAATAG GATTGTGCCC TCTGAGCGGA TAACAATTTC ACACAGGAAA
     1921 CAGCTATGAC CATGACACAT GCATCCACCA TCGCAGACTT ATCATCACTG AGCCTCCACC
     1981 TAGCCTATAC AACAATAGCG TGCGTGGTTA GCACGCTAGG TGGAAGGGCT CGGAGTTGTG
     2041 GTAATCTATG TATCCTGGGG TGCTCTTCAT GCTAGCGTAA CAGGTTGGAT GATAAGTCCC
     2101 CGGTCTAGCC GACTGCGCAA AAGACATAAT CGATTCACAA AAAATAGGCA CACGAAAAAC
     2161 AAGTTAAGGG ATGCAGTTTA TGCATCCCTT AACAAGCTTA CTTATTAAAT AATTTATAGC
     2221 TATTGAAAAG AGATAAGAAT TGTTCAAAGC TAATATTGTT TAAATCGTCA ATTCCTGCAT
     2281 GTTTTAAGGA ATTGTTAAAT TGATTTTTTG TAAATATTTT CTTGTATTCT TTGTTAACCC
     2341 ATTTCATAAC GAAATAATTA TACTTTTGTT TATCTTTGTG TGATATTCTT GATTTTTTTC
     2401 TACTTAATCT GATAAGTGAG CTATTCACTT TAGGTTTAGG ATGAAAATAT TCTCTTGGAA
     2461 CCATACTTAA TATAGAAATA TCAACTTCTG CCATTAAAAG TAATGCCAAT GAGCGTTTTG
     2521 TATTTAATAA TCTTTTAGCA AACCCGTATT CCACGATTAA ATAAATCTCA TTAGCTATAC
     2581 TATCAAAAAC AATTTTGCGT ATTATATCCG TACTTATGTT ATAAGGTATA TTACCATATA
     2641 TTTTATAGGA TTGGTTTTTA GGAAATTTAA ACTGCAATAT ATCCTTGTTT AAAACTTGGA
     2701 AATTATCGTG ATCAACAAGT TTATTTTCTG TAGTTTTGCA TAATTTATGG TCTATTTCAA
     2761 TGGCAGTTAC GAAATTACAC CTCTTTACTA ATTCAAGGGT AAAATGGCCT TTTCCTGAGC
     2821 CGATTTCAAA GATATTATCA TGTTCATTTA ATCTTATGTT TGTCATAATC TTGTCGATAT
     2881 TATGCTTAGA AGTAATAAAG TTTTGACTGT GTTTTATATT TTTCTCGTTC ATTCCTCTAT
     2941 CAAACAAATT ATACTCCTCG AAAATCTCTC TTCAAACCAC GTCAGCTTCC ATCTGCAACC
     3001 TCAAAACACT GTTTTGAGCA ACCTGCGGCT AGCTTCCTTG TTTGTGCTCT TTGATTTTCA
     3061 TTGAGTATTA CTTCCTATTA TCATTATAAC GCTTTTTCCC AGCTTCACAC GGCGTGTGGC
     3121 TGCGGAACGA GGAGCCCAGG TTCTATCATA CGTATCAGTG TCGGGCACAG TCACCCTACT
     3181 CGACGCGTCC TACGCGTGAC CCTAGACCGG GGACTTATCA TCCAACCTGT TAAAGTTAAG
     3241 TGTACTGATT ATAGTGAAAC TTAGTGAGTT GCTTTTTATG AGACTTAGTG AGTTGCTAAT
     3301 TTGAAGTTAA GTATGCTACC TATATGAAAC TAAGTGAGGC TCACAAAATA TCAAAGTTGT
     3361 AAATGCTAAA AACAGGAAAG TTGAGGGATT GGTATAAATG GAAAAAAAGG AATTTCGTGT
     3421 TTTGATAAAA TACTGTTTTC TGAAGGGAAA AAATACAGTG GAAGCAAAAA CTTGGCTTGA
     3481 TAATGAGTTT CCGGACTCTG CCCCAGGGAA ATCAACAATA ATTGATTGGT ATGCAAAATT
     3541 CAAGCGTGGT GAAATGAGCA CGGAGGACGG TGAACGCAGT GGACGCCCGA AAGAGGTGGT
     3601 TACCGACGAA AACATCAAAA AAATCCACAA AATGATTTTG AATGACCGTA AAATGAAGTT
     3661 GATCGAGATA GCAGAGGCCT TAAAGATATC AAAGGAACGT GTTGGTCATA TCATTCATCA
     3721 ATATTTGGAT ATGCGGAAGC TCTGTGCGAA ATGGGTGCCG CGCGAGCTCA CATTTGACCA
     3781 AAAACAACGA CGTGTTGATG ATTCTAAGCG GTGTTTGCAG CTGTTAACTC GTAATACACC
     3841 CGAGTTTTTC CGTCGATATG TGACAATGGA TGAAACATGG CTCCATCACT ACACTCCTGA
     3901 GTCCAATCGA CAGTCGGCTG AGTGGACAGC GACCGGTGAA CCGTCTCCGA AGCGTGGAAA
     3961 GACTCAAAAG TCCGCTGGCA AAGTAATGGC CTCTGTTTTT TGGGATGCGC ATGGAATAAT
     4021 TTTTATCGAT TATCTTGAGA AGGGAAAAAC CATCAACAGT GACTATTATA TGGCGTTATT
     4081 GGAGCGTTTG AAGGTCGAAA TCGCGGCAAA ACGGCCCCAC ATGAAGAAGA AAAAAGTGTT
     4141 GTTCCACCAA GACAACGCAC CGTGCCACAA GTCATTGAGA ACGATGGCAA AAATTCATGA
     4201 ATTGGGCTTC GAATTGCTTC CCCACCCGCC GTATTCTCCA GATCTGGCCC CCAGCGACTT
     4261 TTTCTTGTTC TCAGACCTCA AAAGGATGCT CGCAGGGAAA AAATTTGGCT GCAATGAAGA
     4321 GGTGATCGCC GAAACTGAGG CCTATTTTGA GGCAAAACCG AAGGAGTACT ACCAAAATGG
     4381 TATCAAAAAA TTGGAAGGTC GTTATAATCG TTGTATCGCT CTTGAAGGGA ACTATGTTGA
     4441 ATAAGCTTGG AATCTCCTTC TCGCCTCTTT CGCTGAACAC GAAAGCGAAT CCGTTCAGCA
     4501 CACACTTTAC GATATGGCGC AAAAAGTCCT CGGCTGCGTG CCGGAAGTGA AAGACATCCA
     4561 CCTCACCATG CCCAACAAGC ATTGCCTGCT CGTGGACCTG TCCCGCTTCG GTCAGGACAA
     4621 TCCCAACGAC TTTTCCGCTG CATAACCCTG CTTCGGGGTC ATTATAGCGA TTTTTTCGGT
     4681 ATATCCATCC TTTTTCGCAC GATATACAGG ATTTTGCCAA AGGGTTCGTG TAGACTTTCC
     4741 TTGGTGTATC CAACGGCGTC AGCCGGGCAG GATAGGTGAA GTAGGCCCAC CCGCGAGCGG
     4801 GTGTTCCTTC TTCACTGTCC CTTATTCGCA CCTGGCGGTG CTCAACGGGA ATCCTGCTCT
     4861 GCGAGGCTGG CCGTACTCCT CATTGAAGAG CTCGGAGACG AGACGAGACA GCCTGAGAAT
     4921 GGATGCGAGT AATGATACAA CAATAGCGTG CTGTTCGCAC GCTAAGGTCA GGCGGAATGG
     4981 CACTTCCTTA TTCCAGATGC GTGCGGATTA TGCATGACTG GCCGTCGTTT TAC
//
