# Supplementary material for: A scalable transposon mutagenesis system for non-model bacteria
Source: bioRxiv preprint, doi:10.64898/2025.12.22.696024, version 1 (2025-12-23)
Supplement: Plasmid sequences [file 696024_file12.zip › Plasmid sequences/Transposon variant libraries/Himar1-only libraries/pGLU_30/pGLU_9-pGLU_70-pGLU_98.gb]

LOCUS       pGLU_9-pGLU_70-pGLU_98  5033 bp ds-DNA     circular     19-NOV-2024
DEFINITION  .
KEYWORDS    "Name:pGLU_9-pGLU_70-pGLU_98" "Tnp
            Promoter:Proteobacteria_45_14271" "Abr
            Promoter:Proteobacteria_62_13467" "Selectable Marker:Erythromycin"
            "Transposase:Himar"
FEATURES             Location/Qualifiers
     promoter        114..218
                     /label="Pamp"
                     /ApEinfo_revcolor="#faac61"
                     /ApEinfo_fwdcolor="#faac61"
     CDS             219..1079
                     /label="AmpR"
                     /ApEinfo_revcolor="#f58a5e"
                     /ApEinfo_fwdcolor="#f58a5e"
     ORI             complement(1336..1724)
                     /label="R6K ORI"
                     /ApEinfo_revcolor="#f58a5e"
                     /ApEinfo_fwdcolor="#f58a5e"
     primer_bind     1914..1930
                     /label="M13 rev"
                     /ApEinfo_revcolor="#c7b0e3"
                     /ApEinfo_fwdcolor="#c7b0e3"
     prokaryote p... complement(1987..2018)
                     /label="L2U8H11"
                     /ApEinfo_revcolor="#75c6a9"
                     /ApEinfo_fwdcolor="#75c6a9"
     miscellaneous   complement(2019..2058)
                     /label="UNSX"
                     /ApEinfo_revcolor="#9eafd2"
                     /ApEinfo_fwdcolor="#9eafd2"
     miscellaneous   2078..2107
                     /label="Himar_LE"
                     /ApEinfo_revcolor="#faac61"
                     /ApEinfo_fwdcolor="#faac61"
     miscellaneous   complement(2078..2107)
                     /label="Himar_RE"
                     /ApEinfo_revcolor="#faac61"
                     /ApEinfo_fwdcolor="#faac61"
     prokaryote t... complement(2108..2193)
                     /label="TermC"
                     /ApEinfo_revcolor="#f8d3a9"
                     /ApEinfo_fwdcolor="#f8d3a9"
     misc_feature    complement(2198..2932)
                     /label="ermC"
                     /ApEinfo_revcolor="#faac61"
                     /ApEinfo_fwdcolor="#faac61"
                     /note="codon-optimized to allow Twist synthesis"
     misc_feature    complement(2930..2933)
                     /label="downstream region"
                     /ApEinfo_revcolor="#9eafd2"
                     /ApEinfo_fwdcolor="#9eafd2"
     RS421_promot... complement(2934..3098)
                     /label=13467
                     /ApEinfo_revcolor="#f58a5e"
                     /ApEinfo_fwdcolor="#f58a5e"
     misc_feature    3099..3128
                     /label="R primer binding"
                     /ApEinfo_revcolor="#d6b295"
                     /ApEinfo_fwdcolor="#d6b295"
     promoter ID ... complement(3129..3148)
                     /label=">skpp-1915-F_sk20mer-6621"
                     /ApEinfo_revcolor="#f58a5e"
                     /ApEinfo_fwdcolor="#f58a5e"
     misc_feature    complement(3149..3152)
                     /label="upstream region"
                     /ApEinfo_revcolor="#9eafd2"
                     /ApEinfo_fwdcolor="#9eafd2"
     misc_feature    complement(3149..3152)
                     /label="downstream region"
                     /ApEinfo_revcolor="#9eafd2"
                     /ApEinfo_fwdcolor="#9eafd2"
     promoter ID ... complement(3153..3172)
                     /label=">skpp-1943-F_sk20mer-8992"
                     /ApEinfo_revcolor="#f58a5e"
                     /ApEinfo_fwdcolor="#f58a5e"
     misc_feature    complement(3173..3202)
                     /label="F primer binding"
                     /ApEinfo_revcolor="#d6b295"
                     /ApEinfo_fwdcolor="#d6b295"
     miscellaneous   3203..3232
                     /label="Himar_RE"
                     /ApEinfo_revcolor="#faac61"
                     /ApEinfo_fwdcolor="#faac61"
     miscellaneous   complement(3203..3232)
                     /label="Himar_LE"
                     /ApEinfo_revcolor="#faac61"
                     /ApEinfo_fwdcolor="#faac61"
     RS421_promot... 3233..3397
                     /label=14271
                     /ApEinfo_revcolor="#f58a5e"
                     /ApEinfo_fwdcolor="#f58a5e"
     misc_feature    complement(3398..3401)
                     /label="upstream region"
                     /ApEinfo_revcolor="#9eafd2"
                     /ApEinfo_fwdcolor="#9eafd2"
     CDS             3398..4444
                     /label="Himar_Tnp"
                     /ApEinfo_revcolor="#f58a5e"
                     /ApEinfo_fwdcolor="#f58a5e"
     prokaryote t... 4449..4629
                     /label="TAmarelleT9"
                     /ApEinfo_revcolor="#f58a5e"
                     /ApEinfo_fwdcolor="#f58a5e"
     miscellaneous   4630..4875
                     /label="oriT"
                     /ApEinfo_revcolor="#84b0dc"
                     /ApEinfo_fwdcolor="#84b0dc"
     miscellaneous   complement(4895..4934)
                     /label="UNS1"
                     /ApEinfo_revcolor="#9eafd2"
                     /ApEinfo_fwdcolor="#9eafd2"
     prokaryote t... complement(4935..4964)
                     /label="L2U5H11"
                     /ApEinfo_revcolor="#f8d3a9"
                     /ApEinfo_fwdcolor="#f8d3a9"
     primer_bind     complement(5017..5033)
                     /label="M13 fwd"
                     /ApEinfo_revcolor="#d59687"
                     /ApEinfo_fwdcolor="#d59687"
ORIGIN
        1 AACGTCGTGA CTGGGAAAAC CCTGGCGCTT GTGGTGGATC ACAGTTATTG GAGACTTCCT
       61 TGGCCGTACG ATGGGTTTTG TTTCAGGTAT CTGGCACTTT TCGGGGAAAT GTGCGCGGAA
      121 CCCCTATTTG TTTATTTTTC TAAATACATT CAAATATGTA TCCGCTCATG AGACAATAAC
      181 CCTGATAAAT GCTTCAATAA TATTGAAAAA GGAAGAGTAT GAGTATTCAA CATTTCCGTG
      241 TCGCCCTTAT TCCCTTTTTT GCGGCATTTT GCCTTCCTGT TTTTGCTCAC CCAGAAACGC
      301 TGGTGAAAGT AAAAGATGCT GAAGATCAGT TGGGTGCACG AGTGGGTTAC ATCGAACTGG
      361 ATCTCAACAG CGGTAAGATC CTTGAGAGTT TTCGCCCCGA AGAACGTTTT CCAATGATGA
      421 GCACTTTTAA AGTTCTGCTA TGTGGCGCGG TATTATCCCG TATTGACGCC GGGCAAGAGC
      481 AACTCGGTCG CCGCATACAC TATTCTCAGA ATGACTTGGT TGAGTACTCA CCAGTCACAG
      541 AAAAGCATCT TACGGATGGC ATGACAGTAA GAGAATTATG CAGTGCTGCC ATAACCATGA
      601 GTGATAACAC TGCGGCCAAC TTACTTCTGA CAACGATCGG AGGACCGAAG GAGCTAACCG
      661 CTTTTTTGCA CAACATGGGG GATCATGTAA CTCGCCTTGA TCGTTGGGAA CCGGAGCTGA
      721 ATGAAGCCAT ACCAAACGAC GAGCGTGACA CCACGATGCC TGTAGCAATG GCAACAACGT
      781 TGCGCAAACT ATTAACTGGC GAACTACTTA CTCTAGCTTC CCGGCAACAA TTAATAGACT
      841 GGATGGAGGC GGATAAAGTT GCAGGACCAC TTCTGCGCTC GGCCCTTCCG GCTGGCTGGT
      901 TTATTGCTGA TAAATCTGGA GCCGGTGAGC GTGGCTCTCG CGGTATCATT GCAGCACTGG
      961 GGCCAGATGG TAAGCCCTCC CGTATCGTAG TTATCTACAC GACGGGGAGT CAGGCAACTA
     1021 TGGATGAACG AAATAGACAG ATCGCTGAGA TAGGTGCCTC ACTGATTAAG CATTGGTAAC
     1081 TGTCAGACCA AGTTTACTCA TATATACTTT AGATTGATTT AAAACTTCAT TTTTAATTTA
     1141 AAAGGATCTA GGTGAAGATC CTTGAATTGC CATTATCAAC AAGTTTGTAC AAAAAAGCAG
     1201 GCTCCGAATT GGTATCACGA GGACGATTTG AAGCCCCCTA CCCATTTACG CTGACTTGAC
     1261 GGGACGGCGG CTTTGTTGAA TAGAGCGTCA GACCCCGTAG AAAAGATCAA AGGATCTTCG
     1321 GCCGGCCGGC GCGCCGATCT GAAGATCAGC AGTTCAACCT GTTGATAGTA CGTACTAAGC
     1381 TCTCATGTTT CACGTACTAA GCTCTCATGT TTAACGTACT AAGCTCTCAT GTTTAACGAA
     1441 CTAAACCCTC ATGGCTAACG TACTAAGCTC TCATGGCTAA CGTACTAAGC TCTCATGTTT
     1501 CACGTACTAA GCTCTCATGT TTGAACAATA AAATTAATAT AAATCAGCAA CTTAAATAGC
     1561 CTCTAAGGTT TTAAGTTTTA TAAGAAAAAA AAGAATATAT AAGGCTTTTA AAGCCTTTAA
     1621 GGTTTAACGG TTGTGGACAA CAAGCCAGGG ATGTAACGCA CTGAGAAGCC CTTAGAGCCT
     1681 CTCAAAGCAA TTTTGAGTGA CACAGGAACA CTTAACGGCT GACATGGGGC GCGCCCAGCT
     1741 GTAACGCCAG CAACGCGGCC TTTTTACGGT TCCTGGCCTT TTGCTGGCCT TTTGCTCACA
     1801 TGTTCTTTCC AGCGACATAT GCCATACGCC GAACTGAACT CCACCTAATG TCTTGGAGAT
     1861 TGTCGGATAG CGCGGAATAG GATTGTGCCC TCTGAGCGGA TAACAATTTC ACACAGGAAA
     1921 CAGCTATGAC CATGACACAT GCATCCACCA TCGCAGACTT ATCATCACTG AGCCTCCACC
     1981 TAGCCTATAC AACAATAGCG TGCGTGGTTA GCACGCTAGG TGGAAGGGCT CGGAGTTGTG
     2041 GTAATCTATG TATCCTGGGG TGCTCTTCAT GCTAGCGTAA CAGGTTGGAT GATAAGTCCC
     2101 CGGTCTAGCC GACTGCGCAA AAGACATAAT CGATTCACAA AAAATAGGCA CACGAAAAAC
     2161 AAGTTAAGGG ATGCAGTTTA TGCATCCCTT AACAAGCTTA CTTATTAAAT AATTTATAGC
     2221 TATTGAAAAG AGATAAGAAT TGTTCAAAGC TAATATTGTT TAAATCGTCA ATTCCTGCAT
     2281 GTTTTAAGGA ATTGTTAAAT TGATTTTTTG TAAATATTTT CTTGTATTCT TTGTTAACCC
     2341 ATTTCATAAC GAAATAATTA TACTTTTGTT TATCTTTGTG TGATATTCTT GATTTTTTTC
     2401 TACTTAATCT GATAAGTGAG CTATTCACTT TAGGTTTAGG ATGAAAATAT TCTCTTGGAA
     2461 CCATACTTAA TATAGAAATA TCAACTTCTG CCATTAAAAG TAATGCCAAT GAGCGTTTTG
     2521 TATTTAATAA TCTTTTAGCA AACCCGTATT CCACGATTAA ATAAATCTCA TTAGCTATAC
     2581 TATCAAAAAC AATTTTGCGT ATTATATCCG TACTTATGTT ATAAGGTATA TTACCATATA
     2641 TTTTATAGGA TTGGTTTTTA GGAAATTTAA ACTGCAATAT ATCCTTGTTT AAAACTTGGA
     2701 AATTATCGTG ATCAACAAGT TTATTTTCTG TAGTTTTGCA TAATTTATGG TCTATTTCAA
     2761 TGGCAGTTAC GAAATTACAC CTCTTTACTA ATTCAAGGGT AAAATGGCCT TTTCCTGAGC
     2821 CGATTTCAAA GATATTATCA TGTTCATTTA ATCTTATGTT TGTCATAATC TTGTCGATAT
     2881 TATGCTTAGA AGTAATAAAG TTTTGACTGT GTTTTATATT TTTCTCGTTC ATTGGCATAT
     2941 TCGCAAAACC TGCGTCACCG CCACGATAGC GCAGCCCGCG CGCGTTGCAA TGCCCATTTG
     3001 CACGCATGCG GCAGCGGCAT GCGGCACCGT TCGCAGCAGC TCACGGGCGC AAAACAAAAA
     3061 GCCCGTTCAG GCATGCCTGA ACGGGCTTCG ATTTGGCGCC AGCTTCACAC GGCGTGTGGC
     3121 TGCGGAACGT TTTCGTCTAC TCACGCCGTA CGTTCAGTAG TGTTTGCGGA GCACCCTACT
     3181 CGACGCGTCC TACGCGTGAC CCTAGACCGG GGACTTATCA TCCAACCTGT TATTTTTCGT
     3241 TTCAGAACGC CACAATTTAA GCGTTCTGCC TCCAAATCAA TTCTACCGAA CTCAACCAGA
     3301 TTCCCCCCAC ATCAACCCCA TTGTGTGGGT ATAATTGCGG GTATACCCCA GTTCGACAGA
     3361 ATTTGTACCC TCTTTAACGC ATTCAGAAGG CTGAACTATG GAAAAAAAGG AATTTCGTGT
     3421 TTTGATAAAA TACTGTTTTC TGAAGGGAAA AAATACAGTG GAAGCAAAAA CTTGGCTTGA
     3481 TAATGAGTTT CCGGACTCTG CCCCAGGGAA ATCAACAATA ATTGATTGGT ATGCAAAATT
     3541 CAAGCGTGGT GAAATGAGCA CGGAGGACGG TGAACGCAGT GGACGCCCGA AAGAGGTGGT
     3601 TACCGACGAA AACATCAAAA AAATCCACAA AATGATTTTG AATGACCGTA AAATGAAGTT
     3661 GATCGAGATA GCAGAGGCCT TAAAGATATC AAAGGAACGT GTTGGTCATA TCATTCATCA
     3721 ATATTTGGAT ATGCGGAAGC TCTGTGCGAA ATGGGTGCCG CGCGAGCTCA CATTTGACCA
     3781 AAAACAACGA CGTGTTGATG ATTCTAAGCG GTGTTTGCAG CTGTTAACTC GTAATACACC
     3841 CGAGTTTTTC CGTCGATATG TGACAATGGA TGAAACATGG CTCCATCACT ACACTCCTGA
     3901 GTCCAATCGA CAGTCGGCTG AGTGGACAGC GACCGGTGAA CCGTCTCCGA AGCGTGGAAA
     3961 GACTCAAAAG TCCGCTGGCA AAGTAATGGC CTCTGTTTTT TGGGATGCGC ATGGAATAAT
     4021 TTTTATCGAT TATCTTGAGA AGGGAAAAAC CATCAACAGT GACTATTATA TGGCGTTATT
     4081 GGAGCGTTTG AAGGTCGAAA TCGCGGCAAA ACGGCCCCAC ATGAAGAAGA AAAAAGTGTT
     4141 GTTCCACCAA GACAACGCAC CGTGCCACAA GTCATTGAGA ACGATGGCAA AAATTCATGA
     4201 ATTGGGCTTC GAATTGCTTC CCCACCCGCC GTATTCTCCA GATCTGGCCC CCAGCGACTT
     4261 TTTCTTGTTC TCAGACCTCA AAAGGATGCT CGCAGGGAAA AAATTTGGCT GCAATGAAGA
     4321 GGTGATCGCC GAAACTGAGG CCTATTTTGA GGCAAAACCG AAGGAGTACT ACCAAAATGG
     4381 TATCAAAAAA TTGGAAGGTC GTTATAATCG TTGTATCGCT CTTGAAGGGA ACTATGTTGA
     4441 ATAAGCTTGG AATCTCCTTC TCGCCTCTTT CGCTGAACAC GAAAGCGAAT CCGTTCAGCA
     4501 CACACTTTAC GATATGGCGC AAAAAGTCCT CGGCTGCGTG CCGGAAGTGA AAGACATCCA
     4561 CCTCACCATG CCCAACAAGC ATTGCCTGCT CGTGGACCTG TCCCGCTTCG GTCAGGACAA
     4621 TCCCAACGAC TTTTCCGCTG CATAACCCTG CTTCGGGGTC ATTATAGCGA TTTTTTCGGT
     4681 ATATCCATCC TTTTTCGCAC GATATACAGG ATTTTGCCAA AGGGTTCGTG TAGACTTTCC
     4741 TTGGTGTATC CAACGGCGTC AGCCGGGCAG GATAGGTGAA GTAGGCCCAC CCGCGAGCGG
     4801 GTGTTCCTTC TTCACTGTCC CTTATTCGCA CCTGGCGGTG CTCAACGGGA ATCCTGCTCT
     4861 GCGAGGCTGG CCGTACTCCT CATTGAAGAG CTCGGAGACG AGACGAGACA GCCTGAGAAT
     4921 GGATGCGAGT AATGATACAA CAATAGCGTG CTGTTCGCAC GCTAAGGTCA GGCGGAATGG
     4981 CACTTCCTTA TTCCAGATGC GTGCGGATTA TGCATGACTG GCCGTCGTTT TAC
//
