# Supplementary material for: A scalable transposon mutagenesis system for non-model bacteria
Source: bioRxiv preprint, doi:10.64898/2025.12.22.696024, version 1 (2025-12-23)
Supplement: Plasmid sequences [file 696024_file12.zip › Plasmid sequences/Transposon variant libraries/Himar1-only libraries/pGLU_30/pGLU_9-pGLU_79-pGLU_94.gb]

LOCUS       pGLU_9-pGLU_79-pGLU_94  5033 bp ds-DNA     circular     19-NOV-2024
DEFINITION  .
KEYWORDS    "Name:pGLU_9-pGLU_79-pGLU_94" "Tnp Promoter:Firmicutes_40_13926"
            "Abr Promoter:Chloroflexi_58_14067" "Selectable
            Marker:Erythromycin" "Transposase:Himar"
FEATURES             Location/Qualifiers
     promoter        114..218
                     /label="Pamp"
                     /ApEinfo_revcolor="#faac61"
                     /ApEinfo_fwdcolor="#faac61"
     CDS             219..1079
                     /label="AmpR"
                     /ApEinfo_revcolor="#f58a5e"
                     /ApEinfo_fwdcolor="#f58a5e"
     ORI             complement(1336..1724)
                     /label="R6K ORI"
                     /ApEinfo_revcolor="#f58a5e"
                     /ApEinfo_fwdcolor="#f58a5e"
     primer_bind     1914..1930
                     /label="M13 rev"
                     /ApEinfo_revcolor="#c7b0e3"
                     /ApEinfo_fwdcolor="#c7b0e3"
     prokaryote p... complement(1987..2018)
                     /label="L2U8H11"
                     /ApEinfo_revcolor="#75c6a9"
                     /ApEinfo_fwdcolor="#75c6a9"
     miscellaneous   complement(2019..2058)
                     /label="UNSX"
                     /ApEinfo_revcolor="#9eafd2"
                     /ApEinfo_fwdcolor="#9eafd2"
     miscellaneous   2078..2107
                     /label="Himar_LE"
                     /ApEinfo_revcolor="#faac61"
                     /ApEinfo_fwdcolor="#faac61"
     miscellaneous   complement(2078..2107)
                     /label="Himar_RE"
                     /ApEinfo_revcolor="#faac61"
                     /ApEinfo_fwdcolor="#faac61"
     prokaryote t... complement(2108..2193)
                     /label="TermC"
                     /ApEinfo_revcolor="#f8d3a9"
                     /ApEinfo_fwdcolor="#f8d3a9"
     misc_feature    complement(2198..2932)
                     /label="ermC"
                     /ApEinfo_revcolor="#faac61"
                     /ApEinfo_fwdcolor="#faac61"
                     /note="codon-optimized to allow Twist synthesis"
     misc_feature    complement(2930..2933)
                     /label="downstream region"
                     /ApEinfo_revcolor="#9eafd2"
                     /ApEinfo_fwdcolor="#9eafd2"
     RS421_promot... complement(2934..3098)
                     /label=14067
                     /ApEinfo_revcolor="#f58a5e"
                     /ApEinfo_fwdcolor="#f58a5e"
     misc_feature    3099..3128
                     /label="R primer binding"
                     /ApEinfo_revcolor="#d6b295"
                     /ApEinfo_fwdcolor="#d6b295"
     promoter ID ... complement(3129..3148)
                     /label=">skpp-1924-F_sk20mer-4545"
                     /ApEinfo_revcolor="#f58a5e"
                     /ApEinfo_fwdcolor="#f58a5e"
     misc_feature    complement(3149..3152)
                     /label="downstream region"
                     /ApEinfo_revcolor="#9eafd2"
                     /ApEinfo_fwdcolor="#9eafd2"
     misc_feature    complement(3149..3152)
                     /label="upstream region"
                     /ApEinfo_revcolor="#9eafd2"
                     /ApEinfo_fwdcolor="#9eafd2"
     promoter ID ... complement(3153..3172)
                     /label=">skpp-1939-F_sk20mer-6802"
                     /ApEinfo_revcolor="#f58a5e"
                     /ApEinfo_fwdcolor="#f58a5e"
     misc_feature    complement(3173..3202)
                     /label="F primer binding"
                     /ApEinfo_revcolor="#d6b295"
                     /ApEinfo_fwdcolor="#d6b295"
     miscellaneous   3203..3232
                     /label="Himar_RE"
                     /ApEinfo_revcolor="#faac61"
                     /ApEinfo_fwdcolor="#faac61"
     miscellaneous   complement(3203..3232)
                     /label="Himar_LE"
                     /ApEinfo_revcolor="#faac61"
                     /ApEinfo_fwdcolor="#faac61"
     RS421_promot... 3233..3397
                     /label=13926
                     /ApEinfo_revcolor="#f58a5e"
                     /ApEinfo_fwdcolor="#f58a5e"
     misc_feature    complement(3398..3401)
                     /label="upstream region"
                     /ApEinfo_revcolor="#9eafd2"
                     /ApEinfo_fwdcolor="#9eafd2"
     CDS             3398..4444
                     /label="Himar_Tnp"
                     /ApEinfo_revcolor="#f58a5e"
                     /ApEinfo_fwdcolor="#f58a5e"
     prokaryote t... 4449..4629
                     /label="TAmarelleT9"
                     /ApEinfo_revcolor="#f58a5e"
                     /ApEinfo_fwdcolor="#f58a5e"
     miscellaneous   4630..4875
                     /label="oriT"
                     /ApEinfo_revcolor="#84b0dc"
                     /ApEinfo_fwdcolor="#84b0dc"
     miscellaneous   complement(4895..4934)
                     /label="UNS1"
                     /ApEinfo_revcolor="#9eafd2"
                     /ApEinfo_fwdcolor="#9eafd2"
     prokaryote t... complement(4935..4964)
                     /label="L2U5H11"
                     /ApEinfo_revcolor="#f8d3a9"
                     /ApEinfo_fwdcolor="#f8d3a9"
     primer_bind     complement(5017..5033)
                     /label="M13 fwd"
                     /ApEinfo_revcolor="#d59687"
                     /ApEinfo_fwdcolor="#d59687"
ORIGIN
        1 AACGTCGTGA CTGGGAAAAC CCTGGCGCTT GTGGTGGATC ACAGTTATTG GAGACTTCCT
       61 TGGCCGTACG ATGGGTTTTG TTTCAGGTAT CTGGCACTTT TCGGGGAAAT GTGCGCGGAA
      121 CCCCTATTTG TTTATTTTTC TAAATACATT CAAATATGTA TCCGCTCATG AGACAATAAC
      181 CCTGATAAAT GCTTCAATAA TATTGAAAAA GGAAGAGTAT GAGTATTCAA CATTTCCGTG
      241 TCGCCCTTAT TCCCTTTTTT GCGGCATTTT GCCTTCCTGT TTTTGCTCAC CCAGAAACGC
      301 TGGTGAAAGT AAAAGATGCT GAAGATCAGT TGGGTGCACG AGTGGGTTAC ATCGAACTGG
      361 ATCTCAACAG CGGTAAGATC CTTGAGAGTT TTCGCCCCGA AGAACGTTTT CCAATGATGA
      421 GCACTTTTAA AGTTCTGCTA TGTGGCGCGG TATTATCCCG TATTGACGCC GGGCAAGAGC
      481 AACTCGGTCG CCGCATACAC TATTCTCAGA ATGACTTGGT TGAGTACTCA CCAGTCACAG
      541 AAAAGCATCT TACGGATGGC ATGACAGTAA GAGAATTATG CAGTGCTGCC ATAACCATGA
      601 GTGATAACAC TGCGGCCAAC TTACTTCTGA CAACGATCGG AGGACCGAAG GAGCTAACCG
      661 CTTTTTTGCA CAACATGGGG GATCATGTAA CTCGCCTTGA TCGTTGGGAA CCGGAGCTGA
      721 ATGAAGCCAT ACCAAACGAC GAGCGTGACA CCACGATGCC TGTAGCAATG GCAACAACGT
      781 TGCGCAAACT ATTAACTGGC GAACTACTTA CTCTAGCTTC CCGGCAACAA TTAATAGACT
      841 GGATGGAGGC GGATAAAGTT GCAGGACCAC TTCTGCGCTC GGCCCTTCCG GCTGGCTGGT
      901 TTATTGCTGA TAAATCTGGA GCCGGTGAGC GTGGCTCTCG CGGTATCATT GCAGCACTGG
      961 GGCCAGATGG TAAGCCCTCC CGTATCGTAG TTATCTACAC GACGGGGAGT CAGGCAACTA
     1021 TGGATGAACG AAATAGACAG ATCGCTGAGA TAGGTGCCTC ACTGATTAAG CATTGGTAAC
     1081 TGTCAGACCA AGTTTACTCA TATATACTTT AGATTGATTT AAAACTTCAT TTTTAATTTA
     1141 AAAGGATCTA GGTGAAGATC CTTGAATTGC CATTATCAAC AAGTTTGTAC AAAAAAGCAG
     1201 GCTCCGAATT GGTATCACGA GGACGATTTG AAGCCCCCTA CCCATTTACG CTGACTTGAC
     1261 GGGACGGCGG CTTTGTTGAA TAGAGCGTCA GACCCCGTAG AAAAGATCAA AGGATCTTCG
     1321 GCCGGCCGGC GCGCCGATCT GAAGATCAGC AGTTCAACCT GTTGATAGTA CGTACTAAGC
     1381 TCTCATGTTT CACGTACTAA GCTCTCATGT TTAACGTACT AAGCTCTCAT GTTTAACGAA
     1441 CTAAACCCTC ATGGCTAACG TACTAAGCTC TCATGGCTAA CGTACTAAGC TCTCATGTTT
     1501 CACGTACTAA GCTCTCATGT TTGAACAATA AAATTAATAT AAATCAGCAA CTTAAATAGC
     1561 CTCTAAGGTT TTAAGTTTTA TAAGAAAAAA AAGAATATAT AAGGCTTTTA AAGCCTTTAA
     1621 GGTTTAACGG TTGTGGACAA CAAGCCAGGG ATGTAACGCA CTGAGAAGCC CTTAGAGCCT
     1681 CTCAAAGCAA TTTTGAGTGA CACAGGAACA CTTAACGGCT GACATGGGGC GCGCCCAGCT
     1741 GTAACGCCAG CAACGCGGCC TTTTTACGGT TCCTGGCCTT TTGCTGGCCT TTTGCTCACA
     1801 TGTTCTTTCC AGCGACATAT GCCATACGCC GAACTGAACT CCACCTAATG TCTTGGAGAT
     1861 TGTCGGATAG CGCGGAATAG GATTGTGCCC TCTGAGCGGA TAACAATTTC ACACAGGAAA
     1921 CAGCTATGAC CATGACACAT GCATCCACCA TCGCAGACTT ATCATCACTG AGCCTCCACC
     1981 TAGCCTATAC AACAATAGCG TGCGTGGTTA GCACGCTAGG TGGAAGGGCT CGGAGTTGTG
     2041 GTAATCTATG TATCCTGGGG TGCTCTTCAT GCTAGCGTAA CAGGTTGGAT GATAAGTCCC
     2101 CGGTCTAGCC GACTGCGCAA AAGACATAAT CGATTCACAA AAAATAGGCA CACGAAAAAC
     2161 AAGTTAAGGG ATGCAGTTTA TGCATCCCTT AACAAGCTTA CTTATTAAAT AATTTATAGC
     2221 TATTGAAAAG AGATAAGAAT TGTTCAAAGC TAATATTGTT TAAATCGTCA ATTCCTGCAT
     2281 GTTTTAAGGA ATTGTTAAAT TGATTTTTTG TAAATATTTT CTTGTATTCT TTGTTAACCC
     2341 ATTTCATAAC GAAATAATTA TACTTTTGTT TATCTTTGTG TGATATTCTT GATTTTTTTC
     2401 TACTTAATCT GATAAGTGAG CTATTCACTT TAGGTTTAGG ATGAAAATAT TCTCTTGGAA
     2461 CCATACTTAA TATAGAAATA TCAACTTCTG CCATTAAAAG TAATGCCAAT GAGCGTTTTG
     2521 TATTTAATAA TCTTTTAGCA AACCCGTATT CCACGATTAA ATAAATCTCA TTAGCTATAC
     2581 TATCAAAAAC AATTTTGCGT ATTATATCCG TACTTATGTT ATAAGGTATA TTACCATATA
     2641 TTTTATAGGA TTGGTTTTTA GGAAATTTAA ACTGCAATAT ATCCTTGTTT AAAACTTGGA
     2701 AATTATCGTG ATCAACAAGT TTATTTTCTG TAGTTTTGCA TAATTTATGG TCTATTTCAA
     2761 TGGCAGTTAC GAAATTACAC CTCTTTACTA ATTCAAGGGT AAAATGGCCT TTTCCTGAGC
     2821 CGATTTCAAA GATATTATCA TGTTCATTTA ATCTTATGTT TGTCATAATC TTGTCGATAT
     2881 TATGCTTAGA AGTAATAAAG TTTTGACTGT GTTTTATATT TTTCTCGTTC ATTGTACATT
     2941 CCTTTATGTA GAACACAGAG CATCTGAGGC TTTACGTTCC CTCACCCCCG ACCCCTCGCC
     3001 CACTGCGGCG GGCGAGGGGA GTTCAAACCT TCATGGTGGT ATGGCGGGAG AGGGGGTAGC
     3061 TTACAAGGGT AGGTTTTAAG CTCCCTCACC CCCGACCCCC AGCTTCACAC GGCGTGTGGC
     3121 TGCGGAACGT CAGCAGGCCT TGTTACAGTA CGGCCCTAGC GTTCATTCAT GTACCCTACT
     3181 CGACGCGTCC TACGCGTGAC CCTAGACCGG GGACTTATCA TCCAACCTGT TAGAAGCAAG
     3241 GAGATTAACT GCCCGTAACA GCCCGATTGG TGAGGGCTCA TAATCAGTGG GGAATGAAGC
     3301 ACCCACTGAT TAAAGTTTCA CTTTATCAAT GCAAGCAATG TTTGAATTTT GTTTTCAAGT
     3361 AAATCAATGA GAGAATTGAA AGGCAGGAGA AAGAAACATG GAAAAAAAGG AATTTCGTGT
     3421 TTTGATAAAA TACTGTTTTC TGAAGGGAAA AAATACAGTG GAAGCAAAAA CTTGGCTTGA
     3481 TAATGAGTTT CCGGACTCTG CCCCAGGGAA ATCAACAATA ATTGATTGGT ATGCAAAATT
     3541 CAAGCGTGGT GAAATGAGCA CGGAGGACGG TGAACGCAGT GGACGCCCGA AAGAGGTGGT
     3601 TACCGACGAA AACATCAAAA AAATCCACAA AATGATTTTG AATGACCGTA AAATGAAGTT
     3661 GATCGAGATA GCAGAGGCCT TAAAGATATC AAAGGAACGT GTTGGTCATA TCATTCATCA
     3721 ATATTTGGAT ATGCGGAAGC TCTGTGCGAA ATGGGTGCCG CGCGAGCTCA CATTTGACCA
     3781 AAAACAACGA CGTGTTGATG ATTCTAAGCG GTGTTTGCAG CTGTTAACTC GTAATACACC
     3841 CGAGTTTTTC CGTCGATATG TGACAATGGA TGAAACATGG CTCCATCACT ACACTCCTGA
     3901 GTCCAATCGA CAGTCGGCTG AGTGGACAGC GACCGGTGAA CCGTCTCCGA AGCGTGGAAA
     3961 GACTCAAAAG TCCGCTGGCA AAGTAATGGC CTCTGTTTTT TGGGATGCGC ATGGAATAAT
     4021 TTTTATCGAT TATCTTGAGA AGGGAAAAAC CATCAACAGT GACTATTATA TGGCGTTATT
     4081 GGAGCGTTTG AAGGTCGAAA TCGCGGCAAA ACGGCCCCAC ATGAAGAAGA AAAAAGTGTT
     4141 GTTCCACCAA GACAACGCAC CGTGCCACAA GTCATTGAGA ACGATGGCAA AAATTCATGA
     4201 ATTGGGCTTC GAATTGCTTC CCCACCCGCC GTATTCTCCA GATCTGGCCC CCAGCGACTT
     4261 TTTCTTGTTC TCAGACCTCA AAAGGATGCT CGCAGGGAAA AAATTTGGCT GCAATGAAGA
     4321 GGTGATCGCC GAAACTGAGG CCTATTTTGA GGCAAAACCG AAGGAGTACT ACCAAAATGG
     4381 TATCAAAAAA TTGGAAGGTC GTTATAATCG TTGTATCGCT CTTGAAGGGA ACTATGTTGA
     4441 ATAAGCTTGG AATCTCCTTC TCGCCTCTTT CGCTGAACAC GAAAGCGAAT CCGTTCAGCA
     4501 CACACTTTAC GATATGGCGC AAAAAGTCCT CGGCTGCGTG CCGGAAGTGA AAGACATCCA
     4561 CCTCACCATG CCCAACAAGC ATTGCCTGCT CGTGGACCTG TCCCGCTTCG GTCAGGACAA
     4621 TCCCAACGAC TTTTCCGCTG CATAACCCTG CTTCGGGGTC ATTATAGCGA TTTTTTCGGT
     4681 ATATCCATCC TTTTTCGCAC GATATACAGG ATTTTGCCAA AGGGTTCGTG TAGACTTTCC
     4741 TTGGTGTATC CAACGGCGTC AGCCGGGCAG GATAGGTGAA GTAGGCCCAC CCGCGAGCGG
     4801 GTGTTCCTTC TTCACTGTCC CTTATTCGCA CCTGGCGGTG CTCAACGGGA ATCCTGCTCT
     4861 GCGAGGCTGG CCGTACTCCT CATTGAAGAG CTCGGAGACG AGACGAGACA GCCTGAGAAT
     4921 GGATGCGAGT AATGATACAA CAATAGCGTG CTGTTCGCAC GCTAAGGTCA GGCGGAATGG
     4981 CACTTCCTTA TTCCAGATGC GTGCGGATTA TGCATGACTG GCCGTCGTTT TAC
//
