# Supplementary material for: A scalable transposon mutagenesis system for non-model bacteria
Source: bioRxiv preprint, doi:10.64898/2025.12.22.696024, version 1 (2025-12-23)
Supplement: Plasmid sequences [file 696024_file12.zip › Plasmid sequences/Transposon variant libraries/Himar1-only libraries/pGLU_30/pGLU_9-pGLU_80-pGLU_86.gb]

LOCUS       pGLU_9-pGLU_80-pGLU_86  5033 bp ds-DNA     circular     19-NOV-2024
DEFINITION  .
KEYWORDS    "Name:pGLU_9-pGLU_80-pGLU_86" "Tnp Promoter:Dummy" "Abr
            Promoter:Proteobacteria_45_14271" "Selectable Marker:Erythromycin"
            "Transposase:Himar"
FEATURES             Location/Qualifiers
     promoter        114..218
                     /label="Pamp"
                     /ApEinfo_revcolor="#faac61"
                     /ApEinfo_fwdcolor="#faac61"
     CDS             219..1079
                     /label="AmpR"
                     /ApEinfo_revcolor="#f58a5e"
                     /ApEinfo_fwdcolor="#f58a5e"
     ORI             complement(1336..1724)
                     /label="R6K ORI"
                     /ApEinfo_revcolor="#f58a5e"
                     /ApEinfo_fwdcolor="#f58a5e"
     primer_bind     1914..1930
                     /label="M13 rev"
                     /ApEinfo_revcolor="#c7b0e3"
                     /ApEinfo_fwdcolor="#c7b0e3"
     prokaryote p... complement(1987..2018)
                     /label="L2U8H11"
                     /ApEinfo_revcolor="#75c6a9"
                     /ApEinfo_fwdcolor="#75c6a9"
     miscellaneous   complement(2019..2058)
                     /label="UNSX"
                     /ApEinfo_revcolor="#9eafd2"
                     /ApEinfo_fwdcolor="#9eafd2"
     miscellaneous   2078..2107
                     /label="Himar_LE"
                     /ApEinfo_revcolor="#faac61"
                     /ApEinfo_fwdcolor="#faac61"
     miscellaneous   complement(2078..2107)
                     /label="Himar_RE"
                     /ApEinfo_revcolor="#faac61"
                     /ApEinfo_fwdcolor="#faac61"
     prokaryote t... complement(2108..2193)
                     /label="TermC"
                     /ApEinfo_revcolor="#f8d3a9"
                     /ApEinfo_fwdcolor="#f8d3a9"
     misc_feature    complement(2198..2932)
                     /label="ermC"
                     /ApEinfo_revcolor="#faac61"
                     /ApEinfo_fwdcolor="#faac61"
                     /note="codon-optimized to allow Twist synthesis"
     misc_feature    complement(2930..2933)
                     /label="downstream region"
                     /ApEinfo_revcolor="#9eafd2"
                     /ApEinfo_fwdcolor="#9eafd2"
     RS421_promot... complement(2934..3098)
                     /label=14271
                     /ApEinfo_revcolor="#f58a5e"
                     /ApEinfo_fwdcolor="#f58a5e"
     misc_feature    3099..3128
                     /label="R primer binding"
                     /ApEinfo_revcolor="#d6b295"
                     /ApEinfo_fwdcolor="#d6b295"
     promoter ID ... complement(3129..3148)
                     /label=">skpp-1925-F_sk20mer-6357"
                     /ApEinfo_revcolor="#f58a5e"
                     /ApEinfo_fwdcolor="#f58a5e"
     misc_feature    complement(3149..3152)
                     /label="downstream region"
                     /ApEinfo_revcolor="#9eafd2"
                     /ApEinfo_fwdcolor="#9eafd2"
     misc_feature    complement(3149..3152)
                     /label="upstream region"
                     /ApEinfo_revcolor="#9eafd2"
                     /ApEinfo_fwdcolor="#9eafd2"
     promoter ID ... complement(3153..3172)
                     /label=">skpp-1931-F_sk20mer-5677"
                     /ApEinfo_revcolor="#f58a5e"
                     /ApEinfo_fwdcolor="#f58a5e"
     misc_feature    complement(3173..3202)
                     /label="F primer binding"
                     /ApEinfo_revcolor="#d6b295"
                     /ApEinfo_fwdcolor="#d6b295"
     miscellaneous   complement(3203..3232)
                     /label="Himar_LE"
                     /ApEinfo_revcolor="#faac61"
                     /ApEinfo_fwdcolor="#faac61"
     misc_feature    3233..3397
                     /label="Dummy_[tnp]"
                     /ApEinfo_revcolor="#c6c9d1"
                     /ApEinfo_fwdcolor="#c6c9d1"
     misc_feature    complement(3398..3401)
                     /label="upstream region"
                     /ApEinfo_revcolor="#9eafd2"
                     /ApEinfo_fwdcolor="#9eafd2"
     CDS             3398..4444
                     /label="Himar_Tnp"
                     /ApEinfo_revcolor="#f58a5e"
                     /ApEinfo_fwdcolor="#f58a5e"
     prokaryote t... 4449..4629
                     /label="TAmarelleT9"
                     /ApEinfo_revcolor="#f58a5e"
                     /ApEinfo_fwdcolor="#f58a5e"
     miscellaneous   4630..4875
                     /label="oriT"
                     /ApEinfo_revcolor="#84b0dc"
                     /ApEinfo_fwdcolor="#84b0dc"
     miscellaneous   complement(4895..4934)
                     /label="UNS1"
                     /ApEinfo_revcolor="#9eafd2"
                     /ApEinfo_fwdcolor="#9eafd2"
     prokaryote t... complement(4935..4964)
                     /label="L2U5H11"
                     /ApEinfo_revcolor="#f8d3a9"
                     /ApEinfo_fwdcolor="#f8d3a9"
     primer_bind     complement(5017..5033)
                     /label="M13 fwd"
                     /ApEinfo_revcolor="#d59687"
                     /ApEinfo_fwdcolor="#d59687"
ORIGIN
        1 AACGTCGTGA CTGGGAAAAC CCTGGCGCTT GTGGTGGATC ACAGTTATTG GAGACTTCCT
       61 TGGCCGTACG ATGGGTTTTG TTTCAGGTAT CTGGCACTTT TCGGGGAAAT GTGCGCGGAA
      121 CCCCTATTTG TTTATTTTTC TAAATACATT CAAATATGTA TCCGCTCATG AGACAATAAC
      181 CCTGATAAAT GCTTCAATAA TATTGAAAAA GGAAGAGTAT GAGTATTCAA CATTTCCGTG
      241 TCGCCCTTAT TCCCTTTTTT GCGGCATTTT GCCTTCCTGT TTTTGCTCAC CCAGAAACGC
      301 TGGTGAAAGT AAAAGATGCT GAAGATCAGT TGGGTGCACG AGTGGGTTAC ATCGAACTGG
      361 ATCTCAACAG CGGTAAGATC CTTGAGAGTT TTCGCCCCGA AGAACGTTTT CCAATGATGA
      421 GCACTTTTAA AGTTCTGCTA TGTGGCGCGG TATTATCCCG TATTGACGCC GGGCAAGAGC
      481 AACTCGGTCG CCGCATACAC TATTCTCAGA ATGACTTGGT TGAGTACTCA CCAGTCACAG
      541 AAAAGCATCT TACGGATGGC ATGACAGTAA GAGAATTATG CAGTGCTGCC ATAACCATGA
      601 GTGATAACAC TGCGGCCAAC TTACTTCTGA CAACGATCGG AGGACCGAAG GAGCTAACCG
      661 CTTTTTTGCA CAACATGGGG GATCATGTAA CTCGCCTTGA TCGTTGGGAA CCGGAGCTGA
      721 ATGAAGCCAT ACCAAACGAC GAGCGTGACA CCACGATGCC TGTAGCAATG GCAACAACGT
      781 TGCGCAAACT ATTAACTGGC GAACTACTTA CTCTAGCTTC CCGGCAACAA TTAATAGACT
      841 GGATGGAGGC GGATAAAGTT GCAGGACCAC TTCTGCGCTC GGCCCTTCCG GCTGGCTGGT
      901 TTATTGCTGA TAAATCTGGA GCCGGTGAGC GTGGCTCTCG CGGTATCATT GCAGCACTGG
      961 GGCCAGATGG TAAGCCCTCC CGTATCGTAG TTATCTACAC GACGGGGAGT CAGGCAACTA
     1021 TGGATGAACG AAATAGACAG ATCGCTGAGA TAGGTGCCTC ACTGATTAAG CATTGGTAAC
     1081 TGTCAGACCA AGTTTACTCA TATATACTTT AGATTGATTT AAAACTTCAT TTTTAATTTA
     1141 AAAGGATCTA GGTGAAGATC CTTGAATTGC CATTATCAAC AAGTTTGTAC AAAAAAGCAG
     1201 GCTCCGAATT GGTATCACGA GGACGATTTG AAGCCCCCTA CCCATTTACG CTGACTTGAC
     1261 GGGACGGCGG CTTTGTTGAA TAGAGCGTCA GACCCCGTAG AAAAGATCAA AGGATCTTCG
     1321 GCCGGCCGGC GCGCCGATCT GAAGATCAGC AGTTCAACCT GTTGATAGTA CGTACTAAGC
     1381 TCTCATGTTT CACGTACTAA GCTCTCATGT TTAACGTACT AAGCTCTCAT GTTTAACGAA
     1441 CTAAACCCTC ATGGCTAACG TACTAAGCTC TCATGGCTAA CGTACTAAGC TCTCATGTTT
     1501 CACGTACTAA GCTCTCATGT TTGAACAATA AAATTAATAT AAATCAGCAA CTTAAATAGC
     1561 CTCTAAGGTT TTAAGTTTTA TAAGAAAAAA AAGAATATAT AAGGCTTTTA AAGCCTTTAA
     1621 GGTTTAACGG TTGTGGACAA CAAGCCAGGG ATGTAACGCA CTGAGAAGCC CTTAGAGCCT
     1681 CTCAAAGCAA TTTTGAGTGA CACAGGAACA CTTAACGGCT GACATGGGGC GCGCCCAGCT
     1741 GTAACGCCAG CAACGCGGCC TTTTTACGGT TCCTGGCCTT TTGCTGGCCT TTTGCTCACA
     1801 TGTTCTTTCC AGCGACATAT GCCATACGCC GAACTGAACT CCACCTAATG TCTTGGAGAT
     1861 TGTCGGATAG CGCGGAATAG GATTGTGCCC TCTGAGCGGA TAACAATTTC ACACAGGAAA
     1921 CAGCTATGAC CATGACACAT GCATCCACCA TCGCAGACTT ATCATCACTG AGCCTCCACC
     1981 TAGCCTATAC AACAATAGCG TGCGTGGTTA GCACGCTAGG TGGAAGGGCT CGGAGTTGTG
     2041 GTAATCTATG TATCCTGGGG TGCTCTTCAT GCTAGCGTAA CAGGTTGGAT GATAAGTCCC
     2101 CGGTCTAGCC GACTGCGCAA AAGACATAAT CGATTCACAA AAAATAGGCA CACGAAAAAC
     2161 AAGTTAAGGG ATGCAGTTTA TGCATCCCTT AACAAGCTTA CTTATTAAAT AATTTATAGC
     2221 TATTGAAAAG AGATAAGAAT TGTTCAAAGC TAATATTGTT TAAATCGTCA ATTCCTGCAT
     2281 GTTTTAAGGA ATTGTTAAAT TGATTTTTTG TAAATATTTT CTTGTATTCT TTGTTAACCC
     2341 ATTTCATAAC GAAATAATTA TACTTTTGTT TATCTTTGTG TGATATTCTT GATTTTTTTC
     2401 TACTTAATCT GATAAGTGAG CTATTCACTT TAGGTTTAGG ATGAAAATAT TCTCTTGGAA
     2461 CCATACTTAA TATAGAAATA TCAACTTCTG CCATTAAAAG TAATGCCAAT GAGCGTTTTG
     2521 TATTTAATAA TCTTTTAGCA AACCCGTATT CCACGATTAA ATAAATCTCA TTAGCTATAC
     2581 TATCAAAAAC AATTTTGCGT ATTATATCCG TACTTATGTT ATAAGGTATA TTACCATATA
     2641 TTTTATAGGA TTGGTTTTTA GGAAATTTAA ACTGCAATAT ATCCTTGTTT AAAACTTGGA
     2701 AATTATCGTG ATCAACAAGT TTATTTTCTG TAGTTTTGCA TAATTTATGG TCTATTTCAA
     2761 TGGCAGTTAC GAAATTACAC CTCTTTACTA ATTCAAGGGT AAAATGGCCT TTTCCTGAGC
     2821 CGATTTCAAA GATATTATCA TGTTCATTTA ATCTTATGTT TGTCATAATC TTGTCGATAT
     2881 TATGCTTAGA AGTAATAAAG TTTTGACTGT GTTTTATATT TTTCTCGTTC ATTAGTTCAG
     2941 CCTTCTGAAT GCGTTAAAGA GGGTACAAAT TCTGTCGAAC TGGGGTATAC CCGCAATTAT
     3001 ACCCACACAA TGGGGTTGAT GTGGGGGGAA TCTGGTTGAG TTCGGTAGAA TTGATTTGGA
     3061 GGCAGAACGC TTAAATTGTG GCGTTCTGAA ACGAAAAACC AGCTTCACAC GGCGTGTGGC
     3121 TGCGGAACGG GCGTCTGAGG ATTGTTTATA CGCTATGGAC CCTCCTCACA GGACCCTACT
     3181 CGACGCGTCC TACGCGTGAC CCTAGACCGG GGACTTATCA TCCAACCTGT TATTTGCTTG
     3241 TGCACTGCTA CGCCATGCCG AGGCCGGTCC GGCGGGCGAA GCATATAAAA GAAGCTCGTC
     3301 ACATCCACAC AGTTGCATCG TACGTCGGTC TAGGGATCGT ACTTCGCCTC TAATTCCACA
     3361 TGCGCGCGGT GCAGGTGTAA GTGTACGAAG TCTAAGGATG GAAAAAAAGG AATTTCGTGT
     3421 TTTGATAAAA TACTGTTTTC TGAAGGGAAA AAATACAGTG GAAGCAAAAA CTTGGCTTGA
     3481 TAATGAGTTT CCGGACTCTG CCCCAGGGAA ATCAACAATA ATTGATTGGT ATGCAAAATT
     3541 CAAGCGTGGT GAAATGAGCA CGGAGGACGG TGAACGCAGT GGACGCCCGA AAGAGGTGGT
     3601 TACCGACGAA AACATCAAAA AAATCCACAA AATGATTTTG AATGACCGTA AAATGAAGTT
     3661 GATCGAGATA GCAGAGGCCT TAAAGATATC AAAGGAACGT GTTGGTCATA TCATTCATCA
     3721 ATATTTGGAT ATGCGGAAGC TCTGTGCGAA ATGGGTGCCG CGCGAGCTCA CATTTGACCA
     3781 AAAACAACGA CGTGTTGATG ATTCTAAGCG GTGTTTGCAG CTGTTAACTC GTAATACACC
     3841 CGAGTTTTTC CGTCGATATG TGACAATGGA TGAAACATGG CTCCATCACT ACACTCCTGA
     3901 GTCCAATCGA CAGTCGGCTG AGTGGACAGC GACCGGTGAA CCGTCTCCGA AGCGTGGAAA
     3961 GACTCAAAAG TCCGCTGGCA AAGTAATGGC CTCTGTTTTT TGGGATGCGC ATGGAATAAT
     4021 TTTTATCGAT TATCTTGAGA AGGGAAAAAC CATCAACAGT GACTATTATA TGGCGTTATT
     4081 GGAGCGTTTG AAGGTCGAAA TCGCGGCAAA ACGGCCCCAC ATGAAGAAGA AAAAAGTGTT
     4141 GTTCCACCAA GACAACGCAC CGTGCCACAA GTCATTGAGA ACGATGGCAA AAATTCATGA
     4201 ATTGGGCTTC GAATTGCTTC CCCACCCGCC GTATTCTCCA GATCTGGCCC CCAGCGACTT
     4261 TTTCTTGTTC TCAGACCTCA AAAGGATGCT CGCAGGGAAA AAATTTGGCT GCAATGAAGA
     4321 GGTGATCGCC GAAACTGAGG CCTATTTTGA GGCAAAACCG AAGGAGTACT ACCAAAATGG
     4381 TATCAAAAAA TTGGAAGGTC GTTATAATCG TTGTATCGCT CTTGAAGGGA ACTATGTTGA
     4441 ATAAGCTTGG AATCTCCTTC TCGCCTCTTT CGCTGAACAC GAAAGCGAAT CCGTTCAGCA
     4501 CACACTTTAC GATATGGCGC AAAAAGTCCT CGGCTGCGTG CCGGAAGTGA AAGACATCCA
     4561 CCTCACCATG CCCAACAAGC ATTGCCTGCT CGTGGACCTG TCCCGCTTCG GTCAGGACAA
     4621 TCCCAACGAC TTTTCCGCTG CATAACCCTG CTTCGGGGTC ATTATAGCGA TTTTTTCGGT
     4681 ATATCCATCC TTTTTCGCAC GATATACAGG ATTTTGCCAA AGGGTTCGTG TAGACTTTCC
     4741 TTGGTGTATC CAACGGCGTC AGCCGGGCAG GATAGGTGAA GTAGGCCCAC CCGCGAGCGG
     4801 GTGTTCCTTC TTCACTGTCC CTTATTCGCA CCTGGCGGTG CTCAACGGGA ATCCTGCTCT
     4861 GCGAGGCTGG CCGTACTCCT CATTGAAGAG CTCGGAGACG AGACGAGACA GCCTGAGAAT
     4921 GGATGCGAGT AATGATACAA CAATAGCGTG CTGTTCGCAC GCTAAGGTCA GGCGGAATGG
     4981 CACTTCCTTA TTCCAGATGC GTGCGGATTA TGCATGACTG GCCGTCGTTT TAC
//
