# Supplementary material for: A scalable transposon mutagenesis system for non-model bacteria
Source: bioRxiv preprint, doi:10.64898/2025.12.22.696024, version 1 (2025-12-23)
Supplement: Plasmid sequences [file 696024_file12.zip › Plasmid sequences/Transposon variant libraries/Himar1-only libraries/pGLU_30/pGLU_9-pGLU_69-pGLU_89.gb]

LOCUS       pGLU_9-pGLU_69-pGLU_89  5033 bp ds-DNA     circular     19-NOV-2024
DEFINITION  .
KEYWORDS    "Name:pGLU_9-pGLU_69-pGLU_89" "Tnp Promoter:Firmicutes_38_13168"
            "Abr Promoter:Cyanobacteria_38_13181" "Selectable
            Marker:Erythromycin" "Transposase:Himar"
FEATURES             Location/Qualifiers
     promoter        114..218
                     /label="Pamp"
                     /ApEinfo_revcolor="#faac61"
                     /ApEinfo_fwdcolor="#faac61"
     CDS             219..1079
                     /label="AmpR"
                     /ApEinfo_revcolor="#f58a5e"
                     /ApEinfo_fwdcolor="#f58a5e"
     ORI             complement(1336..1724)
                     /label="R6K ORI"
                     /ApEinfo_revcolor="#f58a5e"
                     /ApEinfo_fwdcolor="#f58a5e"
     primer_bind     1914..1930
                     /label="M13 rev"
                     /ApEinfo_revcolor="#c7b0e3"
                     /ApEinfo_fwdcolor="#c7b0e3"
     prokaryote p... complement(1987..2018)
                     /label="L2U8H11"
                     /ApEinfo_revcolor="#75c6a9"
                     /ApEinfo_fwdcolor="#75c6a9"
     miscellaneous   complement(2019..2058)
                     /label="UNSX"
                     /ApEinfo_revcolor="#9eafd2"
                     /ApEinfo_fwdcolor="#9eafd2"
     miscellaneous   2078..2107
                     /label="Himar_LE"
                     /ApEinfo_revcolor="#faac61"
                     /ApEinfo_fwdcolor="#faac61"
     miscellaneous   complement(2078..2107)
                     /label="Himar_RE"
                     /ApEinfo_revcolor="#faac61"
                     /ApEinfo_fwdcolor="#faac61"
     prokaryote t... complement(2108..2193)
                     /label="TermC"
                     /ApEinfo_revcolor="#f8d3a9"
                     /ApEinfo_fwdcolor="#f8d3a9"
     misc_feature    complement(2198..2932)
                     /label="ermC"
                     /ApEinfo_revcolor="#faac61"
                     /ApEinfo_fwdcolor="#faac61"
                     /note="codon-optimized to allow Twist synthesis"
     misc_feature    complement(2930..2933)
                     /label="downstream region"
                     /ApEinfo_revcolor="#9eafd2"
                     /ApEinfo_fwdcolor="#9eafd2"
     RS421_promot... complement(2934..3098)
                     /label=13181
                     /ApEinfo_revcolor="#f58a5e"
                     /ApEinfo_fwdcolor="#f58a5e"
     misc_feature    3099..3128
                     /label="R primer binding"
                     /ApEinfo_revcolor="#d6b295"
                     /ApEinfo_fwdcolor="#d6b295"
     promoter ID ... complement(3129..3148)
                     /label=">skpp-1914-F_sk20mer-8364"
                     /ApEinfo_revcolor="#f58a5e"
                     /ApEinfo_fwdcolor="#f58a5e"
     misc_feature    complement(3149..3152)
                     /label="downstream region"
                     /ApEinfo_revcolor="#9eafd2"
                     /ApEinfo_fwdcolor="#9eafd2"
     misc_feature    complement(3149..3152)
                     /label="upstream region"
                     /ApEinfo_revcolor="#9eafd2"
                     /ApEinfo_fwdcolor="#9eafd2"
     misc_feature    complement(3153..3172)
                     /label=">skpp-1949-F_sk20mer-7474"
                     /ApEinfo_revcolor="#f58a5e"
                     /ApEinfo_fwdcolor="#f58a5e"
     misc_feature    complement(3173..3202)
                     /label="F primer binding"
                     /ApEinfo_revcolor="#d6b295"
                     /ApEinfo_fwdcolor="#d6b295"
     miscellaneous   3203..3232
                     /label="Himar_RE"
                     /ApEinfo_revcolor="#faac61"
                     /ApEinfo_fwdcolor="#faac61"
     miscellaneous   complement(3203..3232)
                     /label="Himar_LE"
                     /ApEinfo_revcolor="#faac61"
                     /ApEinfo_fwdcolor="#faac61"
     RS421_promot... 3233..3397
                     /label=13168
                     /ApEinfo_revcolor="#f58a5e"
                     /ApEinfo_fwdcolor="#f58a5e"
     misc_feature    complement(3398..3401)
                     /label="upstream region"
                     /ApEinfo_revcolor="#9eafd2"
                     /ApEinfo_fwdcolor="#9eafd2"
     CDS             3398..4444
                     /label="Himar_Tnp"
                     /ApEinfo_revcolor="#f58a5e"
                     /ApEinfo_fwdcolor="#f58a5e"
     prokaryote t... 4449..4629
                     /label="TAmarelleT9"
                     /ApEinfo_revcolor="#f58a5e"
                     /ApEinfo_fwdcolor="#f58a5e"
     miscellaneous   4630..4875
                     /label="oriT"
                     /ApEinfo_revcolor="#84b0dc"
                     /ApEinfo_fwdcolor="#84b0dc"
     miscellaneous   complement(4895..4934)
                     /label="UNS1"
                     /ApEinfo_revcolor="#9eafd2"
                     /ApEinfo_fwdcolor="#9eafd2"
     prokaryote t... complement(4935..4964)
                     /label="L2U5H11"
                     /ApEinfo_revcolor="#f8d3a9"
                     /ApEinfo_fwdcolor="#f8d3a9"
     primer_bind     complement(5017..5033)
                     /label="M13 fwd"
                     /ApEinfo_revcolor="#d59687"
                     /ApEinfo_fwdcolor="#d59687"
ORIGIN
        1 AACGTCGTGA CTGGGAAAAC CCTGGCGCTT GTGGTGGATC ACAGTTATTG GAGACTTCCT
       61 TGGCCGTACG ATGGGTTTTG TTTCAGGTAT CTGGCACTTT TCGGGGAAAT GTGCGCGGAA
      121 CCCCTATTTG TTTATTTTTC TAAATACATT CAAATATGTA TCCGCTCATG AGACAATAAC
      181 CCTGATAAAT GCTTCAATAA TATTGAAAAA GGAAGAGTAT GAGTATTCAA CATTTCCGTG
      241 TCGCCCTTAT TCCCTTTTTT GCGGCATTTT GCCTTCCTGT TTTTGCTCAC CCAGAAACGC
      301 TGGTGAAAGT AAAAGATGCT GAAGATCAGT TGGGTGCACG AGTGGGTTAC ATCGAACTGG
      361 ATCTCAACAG CGGTAAGATC CTTGAGAGTT TTCGCCCCGA AGAACGTTTT CCAATGATGA
      421 GCACTTTTAA AGTTCTGCTA TGTGGCGCGG TATTATCCCG TATTGACGCC GGGCAAGAGC
      481 AACTCGGTCG CCGCATACAC TATTCTCAGA ATGACTTGGT TGAGTACTCA CCAGTCACAG
      541 AAAAGCATCT TACGGATGGC ATGACAGTAA GAGAATTATG CAGTGCTGCC ATAACCATGA
      601 GTGATAACAC TGCGGCCAAC TTACTTCTGA CAACGATCGG AGGACCGAAG GAGCTAACCG
      661 CTTTTTTGCA CAACATGGGG GATCATGTAA CTCGCCTTGA TCGTTGGGAA CCGGAGCTGA
      721 ATGAAGCCAT ACCAAACGAC GAGCGTGACA CCACGATGCC TGTAGCAATG GCAACAACGT
      781 TGCGCAAACT ATTAACTGGC GAACTACTTA CTCTAGCTTC CCGGCAACAA TTAATAGACT
      841 GGATGGAGGC GGATAAAGTT GCAGGACCAC TTCTGCGCTC GGCCCTTCCG GCTGGCTGGT
      901 TTATTGCTGA TAAATCTGGA GCCGGTGAGC GTGGCTCTCG CGGTATCATT GCAGCACTGG
      961 GGCCAGATGG TAAGCCCTCC CGTATCGTAG TTATCTACAC GACGGGGAGT CAGGCAACTA
     1021 TGGATGAACG AAATAGACAG ATCGCTGAGA TAGGTGCCTC ACTGATTAAG CATTGGTAAC
     1081 TGTCAGACCA AGTTTACTCA TATATACTTT AGATTGATTT AAAACTTCAT TTTTAATTTA
     1141 AAAGGATCTA GGTGAAGATC CTTGAATTGC CATTATCAAC AAGTTTGTAC AAAAAAGCAG
     1201 GCTCCGAATT GGTATCACGA GGACGATTTG AAGCCCCCTA CCCATTTACG CTGACTTGAC
     1261 GGGACGGCGG CTTTGTTGAA TAGAGCGTCA GACCCCGTAG AAAAGATCAA AGGATCTTCG
     1321 GCCGGCCGGC GCGCCGATCT GAAGATCAGC AGTTCAACCT GTTGATAGTA CGTACTAAGC
     1381 TCTCATGTTT CACGTACTAA GCTCTCATGT TTAACGTACT AAGCTCTCAT GTTTAACGAA
     1441 CTAAACCCTC ATGGCTAACG TACTAAGCTC TCATGGCTAA CGTACTAAGC TCTCATGTTT
     1501 CACGTACTAA GCTCTCATGT TTGAACAATA AAATTAATAT AAATCAGCAA CTTAAATAGC
     1561 CTCTAAGGTT TTAAGTTTTA TAAGAAAAAA AAGAATATAT AAGGCTTTTA AAGCCTTTAA
     1621 GGTTTAACGG TTGTGGACAA CAAGCCAGGG ATGTAACGCA CTGAGAAGCC CTTAGAGCCT
     1681 CTCAAAGCAA TTTTGAGTGA CACAGGAACA CTTAACGGCT GACATGGGGC GCGCCCAGCT
     1741 GTAACGCCAG CAACGCGGCC TTTTTACGGT TCCTGGCCTT TTGCTGGCCT TTTGCTCACA
     1801 TGTTCTTTCC AGCGACATAT GCCATACGCC GAACTGAACT CCACCTAATG TCTTGGAGAT
     1861 TGTCGGATAG CGCGGAATAG GATTGTGCCC TCTGAGCGGA TAACAATTTC ACACAGGAAA
     1921 CAGCTATGAC CATGACACAT GCATCCACCA TCGCAGACTT ATCATCACTG AGCCTCCACC
     1981 TAGCCTATAC AACAATAGCG TGCGTGGTTA GCACGCTAGG TGGAAGGGCT CGGAGTTGTG
     2041 GTAATCTATG TATCCTGGGG TGCTCTTCAT GCTAGCGTAA CAGGTTGGAT GATAAGTCCC
     2101 CGGTCTAGCC GACTGCGCAA AAGACATAAT CGATTCACAA AAAATAGGCA CACGAAAAAC
     2161 AAGTTAAGGG ATGCAGTTTA TGCATCCCTT AACAAGCTTA CTTATTAAAT AATTTATAGC
     2221 TATTGAAAAG AGATAAGAAT TGTTCAAAGC TAATATTGTT TAAATCGTCA ATTCCTGCAT
     2281 GTTTTAAGGA ATTGTTAAAT TGATTTTTTG TAAATATTTT CTTGTATTCT TTGTTAACCC
     2341 ATTTCATAAC GAAATAATTA TACTTTTGTT TATCTTTGTG TGATATTCTT GATTTTTTTC
     2401 TACTTAATCT GATAAGTGAG CTATTCACTT TAGGTTTAGG ATGAAAATAT TCTCTTGGAA
     2461 CCATACTTAA TATAGAAATA TCAACTTCTG CCATTAAAAG TAATGCCAAT GAGCGTTTTG
     2521 TATTTAATAA TCTTTTAGCA AACCCGTATT CCACGATTAA ATAAATCTCA TTAGCTATAC
     2581 TATCAAAAAC AATTTTGCGT ATTATATCCG TACTTATGTT ATAAGGTATA TTACCATATA
     2641 TTTTATAGGA TTGGTTTTTA GGAAATTTAA ACTGCAATAT ATCCTTGTTT AAAACTTGGA
     2701 AATTATCGTG ATCAACAAGT TTATTTTCTG TAGTTTTGCA TAATTTATGG TCTATTTCAA
     2761 TGGCAGTTAC GAAATTACAC CTCTTTACTA ATTCAAGGGT AAAATGGCCT TTTCCTGAGC
     2821 CGATTTCAAA GATATTATCA TGTTCATTTA ATCTTATGTT TGTCATAATC TTGTCGATAT
     2881 TATGCTTAGA AGTAATAAAG TTTTGACTGT GTTTTATATT TTTCTCGTTC ATTAAATTGG
     2941 GTACTGGGGA TTGGGTACTA ATACCAATTC AAAATTCAAA ATAGCCTACG GCAAGGCTGC
     3001 GCCAACAAAA TTCAAAATTA GGAAAGTCAA ACAGCATAAG GGTATATCCG TATGTATCTG
     3061 TCGCATTCTG TTTTCAAATT GTTACAAGGA TTGGGCTTCC AGCTTCACAC GGCGTGTGGC
     3121 TGCGGAACTG AATAGTCCGG GCCTTAGCTA CGCGCTTGGC CAATAGAACA GTACCCTACT
     3181 CGACGCGTCC TACGCGTGAC CCTAGACCGG GGACTTATCA TCCAACCTGT TAGAAAAAGC
     3241 GTTATAATGA TAATAGGAAG TAATACTCAA TGAAAATCAA AGAGCACAAA CAAGGAAGCT
     3301 AGCCGCAGGT TGCTCAAAAC AGTGTTTTGA GGTTGCAGAT GGAAGCTGAC GTGGTTTGAA
     3361 GAGAGATTTT CGAGGAGTAT AATTTGTTTG ATAGAGGATG GAAAAAAAGG AATTTCGTGT
     3421 TTTGATAAAA TACTGTTTTC TGAAGGGAAA AAATACAGTG GAAGCAAAAA CTTGGCTTGA
     3481 TAATGAGTTT CCGGACTCTG CCCCAGGGAA ATCAACAATA ATTGATTGGT ATGCAAAATT
     3541 CAAGCGTGGT GAAATGAGCA CGGAGGACGG TGAACGCAGT GGACGCCCGA AAGAGGTGGT
     3601 TACCGACGAA AACATCAAAA AAATCCACAA AATGATTTTG AATGACCGTA AAATGAAGTT
     3661 GATCGAGATA GCAGAGGCCT TAAAGATATC AAAGGAACGT GTTGGTCATA TCATTCATCA
     3721 ATATTTGGAT ATGCGGAAGC TCTGTGCGAA ATGGGTGCCG CGCGAGCTCA CATTTGACCA
     3781 AAAACAACGA CGTGTTGATG ATTCTAAGCG GTGTTTGCAG CTGTTAACTC GTAATACACC
     3841 CGAGTTTTTC CGTCGATATG TGACAATGGA TGAAACATGG CTCCATCACT ACACTCCTGA
     3901 GTCCAATCGA CAGTCGGCTG AGTGGACAGC GACCGGTGAA CCGTCTCCGA AGCGTGGAAA
     3961 GACTCAAAAG TCCGCTGGCA AAGTAATGGC CTCTGTTTTT TGGGATGCGC ATGGAATAAT
     4021 TTTTATCGAT TATCTTGAGA AGGGAAAAAC CATCAACAGT GACTATTATA TGGCGTTATT
     4081 GGAGCGTTTG AAGGTCGAAA TCGCGGCAAA ACGGCCCCAC ATGAAGAAGA AAAAAGTGTT
     4141 GTTCCACCAA GACAACGCAC CGTGCCACAA GTCATTGAGA ACGATGGCAA AAATTCATGA
     4201 ATTGGGCTTC GAATTGCTTC CCCACCCGCC GTATTCTCCA GATCTGGCCC CCAGCGACTT
     4261 TTTCTTGTTC TCAGACCTCA AAAGGATGCT CGCAGGGAAA AAATTTGGCT GCAATGAAGA
     4321 GGTGATCGCC GAAACTGAGG CCTATTTTGA GGCAAAACCG AAGGAGTACT ACCAAAATGG
     4381 TATCAAAAAA TTGGAAGGTC GTTATAATCG TTGTATCGCT CTTGAAGGGA ACTATGTTGA
     4441 ATAAGCTTGG AATCTCCTTC TCGCCTCTTT CGCTGAACAC GAAAGCGAAT CCGTTCAGCA
     4501 CACACTTTAC GATATGGCGC AAAAAGTCCT CGGCTGCGTG CCGGAAGTGA AAGACATCCA
     4561 CCTCACCATG CCCAACAAGC ATTGCCTGCT CGTGGACCTG TCCCGCTTCG GTCAGGACAA
     4621 TCCCAACGAC TTTTCCGCTG CATAACCCTG CTTCGGGGTC ATTATAGCGA TTTTTTCGGT
     4681 ATATCCATCC TTTTTCGCAC GATATACAGG ATTTTGCCAA AGGGTTCGTG TAGACTTTCC
     4741 TTGGTGTATC CAACGGCGTC AGCCGGGCAG GATAGGTGAA GTAGGCCCAC CCGCGAGCGG
     4801 GTGTTCCTTC TTCACTGTCC CTTATTCGCA CCTGGCGGTG CTCAACGGGA ATCCTGCTCT
     4861 GCGAGGCTGG CCGTACTCCT CATTGAAGAG CTCGGAGACG AGACGAGACA GCCTGAGAAT
     4921 GGATGCGAGT AATGATACAA CAATAGCGTG CTGTTCGCAC GCTAAGGTCA GGCGGAATGG
     4981 CACTTCCTTA TTCCAGATGC GTGCGGATTA TGCATGACTG GCCGTCGTTT TAC
//
