# Supplementary material for: A scalable transposon mutagenesis system for non-model bacteria
Source: bioRxiv preprint, doi:10.64898/2025.12.22.696024, version 1 (2025-12-23)
Supplement: Plasmid sequences [file 696024_file12.zip › Plasmid sequences/Transposon variant libraries/Himar1-only libraries/pGLU_30/pGLU_9-pGLU_83-pGLU_95.gb]

LOCUS       pGLU_9-pGLU_83-pGLU_95  5033 bp ds-DNA     circular     19-NOV-2024
DEFINITION  .
KEYWORDS    "Name:pGLU_9-pGLU_83-pGLU_95" "Tnp Promoter:Euryarchaeota_32_13453"
            "Abr Promoter:Firmicutes_32_14434" "Selectable Marker:Erythromycin"
            "Transposase:Himar"
FEATURES             Location/Qualifiers
     promoter        114..218
                     /label="Pamp"
                     /ApEinfo_revcolor="#faac61"
                     /ApEinfo_fwdcolor="#faac61"
     CDS             219..1079
                     /label="AmpR"
                     /ApEinfo_revcolor="#f58a5e"
                     /ApEinfo_fwdcolor="#f58a5e"
     ORI             complement(1336..1724)
                     /label="R6K ORI"
                     /ApEinfo_revcolor="#f58a5e"
                     /ApEinfo_fwdcolor="#f58a5e"
     primer_bind     1914..1930
                     /label="M13 rev"
                     /ApEinfo_revcolor="#c7b0e3"
                     /ApEinfo_fwdcolor="#c7b0e3"
     prokaryote p... complement(1987..2018)
                     /label="L2U8H11"
                     /ApEinfo_revcolor="#75c6a9"
                     /ApEinfo_fwdcolor="#75c6a9"
     miscellaneous   complement(2019..2058)
                     /label="UNSX"
                     /ApEinfo_revcolor="#9eafd2"
                     /ApEinfo_fwdcolor="#9eafd2"
     miscellaneous   2078..2107
                     /label="Himar_LE"
                     /ApEinfo_revcolor="#faac61"
                     /ApEinfo_fwdcolor="#faac61"
     miscellaneous   complement(2078..2107)
                     /label="Himar_RE"
                     /ApEinfo_revcolor="#faac61"
                     /ApEinfo_fwdcolor="#faac61"
     prokaryote t... complement(2108..2193)
                     /label="TermC"
                     /ApEinfo_revcolor="#f8d3a9"
                     /ApEinfo_fwdcolor="#f8d3a9"
     misc_feature    complement(2198..2932)
                     /label="ermC"
                     /ApEinfo_revcolor="#faac61"
                     /ApEinfo_fwdcolor="#faac61"
                     /note="codon-optimized to allow Twist synthesis"
     misc_feature    complement(2930..2933)
                     /label="downstream region"
                     /ApEinfo_revcolor="#9eafd2"
                     /ApEinfo_fwdcolor="#9eafd2"
     RS421_promot... complement(2934..3098)
                     /label=14434
                     /ApEinfo_revcolor="#84b0dc"
                     /ApEinfo_fwdcolor="#84b0dc"
     misc_feature    3099..3128
                     /label="R primer binding"
                     /ApEinfo_revcolor="#d6b295"
                     /ApEinfo_fwdcolor="#d6b295"
     Primer site     complement(3099..3128)
                     /label="R-skpp-asm-15-mer-2x"
                     /ApEinfo_revcolor="#f58a5e"
                     /ApEinfo_fwdcolor="#f58a5e"
     promoter ID ... complement(3129..3148)
                     /label=">skpp-1928-F_sk20mer-2219"
                     /ApEinfo_revcolor="#f58a5e"
                     /ApEinfo_fwdcolor="#f58a5e"
     misc_feature    complement(3149..3152)
                     /label="downstream region"
                     /ApEinfo_revcolor="#9eafd2"
                     /ApEinfo_fwdcolor="#9eafd2"
     misc_feature    complement(3149..3152)
                     /label="upstream region"
                     /ApEinfo_revcolor="#9eafd2"
                     /ApEinfo_fwdcolor="#9eafd2"
     promoter ID ... complement(3153..3172)
                     /label=">skpp-1940-F_sk20mer-8695"
                     /ApEinfo_revcolor="#f58a5e"
                     /ApEinfo_fwdcolor="#f58a5e"
     misc_feature    complement(3173..3202)
                     /label="F primer binding"
                     /ApEinfo_revcolor="#d6b295"
                     /ApEinfo_fwdcolor="#d6b295"
     miscellaneous   3203..3232
                     /label="Himar_RE"
                     /ApEinfo_revcolor="#faac61"
                     /ApEinfo_fwdcolor="#faac61"
     miscellaneous   complement(3203..3232)
                     /label="Himar_LE"
                     /ApEinfo_revcolor="#faac61"
                     /ApEinfo_fwdcolor="#faac61"
     RS421_promot... 3233..3397
                     /label=13453
                     /ApEinfo_revcolor="#f58a5e"
                     /ApEinfo_fwdcolor="#f58a5e"
     misc_feature    complement(3398..3401)
                     /label="upstream region"
                     /ApEinfo_revcolor="#9eafd2"
                     /ApEinfo_fwdcolor="#9eafd2"
     CDS             3398..4444
                     /label="Himar_Tnp"
                     /ApEinfo_revcolor="#f58a5e"
                     /ApEinfo_fwdcolor="#f58a5e"
     prokaryote t... 4449..4629
                     /label="TAmarelleT9"
                     /ApEinfo_revcolor="#f58a5e"
                     /ApEinfo_fwdcolor="#f58a5e"
     miscellaneous   4630..4875
                     /label="oriT"
                     /ApEinfo_revcolor="#84b0dc"
                     /ApEinfo_fwdcolor="#84b0dc"
     miscellaneous   complement(4895..4934)
                     /label="UNS1"
                     /ApEinfo_revcolor="#9eafd2"
                     /ApEinfo_fwdcolor="#9eafd2"
     prokaryote t... complement(4935..4964)
                     /label="L2U5H11"
                     /ApEinfo_revcolor="#f8d3a9"
                     /ApEinfo_fwdcolor="#f8d3a9"
     primer_bind     complement(5017..5033)
                     /label="M13 fwd"
                     /ApEinfo_revcolor="#d59687"
                     /ApEinfo_fwdcolor="#d59687"
ORIGIN
        1 AACGTCGTGA CTGGGAAAAC CCTGGCGCTT GTGGTGGATC ACAGTTATTG GAGACTTCCT
       61 TGGCCGTACG ATGGGTTTTG TTTCAGGTAT CTGGCACTTT TCGGGGAAAT GTGCGCGGAA
      121 CCCCTATTTG TTTATTTTTC TAAATACATT CAAATATGTA TCCGCTCATG AGACAATAAC
      181 CCTGATAAAT GCTTCAATAA TATTGAAAAA GGAAGAGTAT GAGTATTCAA CATTTCCGTG
      241 TCGCCCTTAT TCCCTTTTTT GCGGCATTTT GCCTTCCTGT TTTTGCTCAC CCAGAAACGC
      301 TGGTGAAAGT AAAAGATGCT GAAGATCAGT TGGGTGCACG AGTGGGTTAC ATCGAACTGG
      361 ATCTCAACAG CGGTAAGATC CTTGAGAGTT TTCGCCCCGA AGAACGTTTT CCAATGATGA
      421 GCACTTTTAA AGTTCTGCTA TGTGGCGCGG TATTATCCCG TATTGACGCC GGGCAAGAGC
      481 AACTCGGTCG CCGCATACAC TATTCTCAGA ATGACTTGGT TGAGTACTCA CCAGTCACAG
      541 AAAAGCATCT TACGGATGGC ATGACAGTAA GAGAATTATG CAGTGCTGCC ATAACCATGA
      601 GTGATAACAC TGCGGCCAAC TTACTTCTGA CAACGATCGG AGGACCGAAG GAGCTAACCG
      661 CTTTTTTGCA CAACATGGGG GATCATGTAA CTCGCCTTGA TCGTTGGGAA CCGGAGCTGA
      721 ATGAAGCCAT ACCAAACGAC GAGCGTGACA CCACGATGCC TGTAGCAATG GCAACAACGT
      781 TGCGCAAACT ATTAACTGGC GAACTACTTA CTCTAGCTTC CCGGCAACAA TTAATAGACT
      841 GGATGGAGGC GGATAAAGTT GCAGGACCAC TTCTGCGCTC GGCCCTTCCG GCTGGCTGGT
      901 TTATTGCTGA TAAATCTGGA GCCGGTGAGC GTGGCTCTCG CGGTATCATT GCAGCACTGG
      961 GGCCAGATGG TAAGCCCTCC CGTATCGTAG TTATCTACAC GACGGGGAGT CAGGCAACTA
     1021 TGGATGAACG AAATAGACAG ATCGCTGAGA TAGGTGCCTC ACTGATTAAG CATTGGTAAC
     1081 TGTCAGACCA AGTTTACTCA TATATACTTT AGATTGATTT AAAACTTCAT TTTTAATTTA
     1141 AAAGGATCTA GGTGAAGATC CTTGAATTGC CATTATCAAC AAGTTTGTAC AAAAAAGCAG
     1201 GCTCCGAATT GGTATCACGA GGACGATTTG AAGCCCCCTA CCCATTTACG CTGACTTGAC
     1261 GGGACGGCGG CTTTGTTGAA TAGAGCGTCA GACCCCGTAG AAAAGATCAA AGGATCTTCG
     1321 GCCGGCCGGC GCGCCGATCT GAAGATCAGC AGTTCAACCT GTTGATAGTA CGTACTAAGC
     1381 TCTCATGTTT CACGTACTAA GCTCTCATGT TTAACGTACT AAGCTCTCAT GTTTAACGAA
     1441 CTAAACCCTC ATGGCTAACG TACTAAGCTC TCATGGCTAA CGTACTAAGC TCTCATGTTT
     1501 CACGTACTAA GCTCTCATGT TTGAACAATA AAATTAATAT AAATCAGCAA CTTAAATAGC
     1561 CTCTAAGGTT TTAAGTTTTA TAAGAAAAAA AAGAATATAT AAGGCTTTTA AAGCCTTTAA
     1621 GGTTTAACGG TTGTGGACAA CAAGCCAGGG ATGTAACGCA CTGAGAAGCC CTTAGAGCCT
     1681 CTCAAAGCAA TTTTGAGTGA CACAGGAACA CTTAACGGCT GACATGGGGC GCGCCCAGCT
     1741 GTAACGCCAG CAACGCGGCC TTTTTACGGT TCCTGGCCTT TTGCTGGCCT TTTGCTCACA
     1801 TGTTCTTTCC AGCGACATAT GCCATACGCC GAACTGAACT CCACCTAATG TCTTGGAGAT
     1861 TGTCGGATAG CGCGGAATAG GATTGTGCCC TCTGAGCGGA TAACAATTTC ACACAGGAAA
     1921 CAGCTATGAC CATGACACAT GCATCCACCA TCGCAGACTT ATCATCACTG AGCCTCCACC
     1981 TAGCCTATAC AACAATAGCG TGCGTGGTTA GCACGCTAGG TGGAAGGGCT CGGAGTTGTG
     2041 GTAATCTATG TATCCTGGGG TGCTCTTCAT GCTAGCGTAA CAGGTTGGAT GATAAGTCCC
     2101 CGGTCTAGCC GACTGCGCAA AAGACATAAT CGATTCACAA AAAATAGGCA CACGAAAAAC
     2161 AAGTTAAGGG ATGCAGTTTA TGCATCCCTT AACAAGCTTA CTTATTAAAT AATTTATAGC
     2221 TATTGAAAAG AGATAAGAAT TGTTCAAAGC TAATATTGTT TAAATCGTCA ATTCCTGCAT
     2281 GTTTTAAGGA ATTGTTAAAT TGATTTTTTG TAAATATTTT CTTGTATTCT TTGTTAACCC
     2341 ATTTCATAAC GAAATAATTA TACTTTTGTT TATCTTTGTG TGATATTCTT GATTTTTTTC
     2401 TACTTAATCT GATAAGTGAG CTATTCACTT TAGGTTTAGG ATGAAAATAT TCTCTTGGAA
     2461 CCATACTTAA TATAGAAATA TCAACTTCTG CCATTAAAAG TAATGCCAAT GAGCGTTTTG
     2521 TATTTAATAA TCTTTTAGCA AACCCGTATT CCACGATTAA ATAAATCTCA TTAGCTATAC
     2581 TATCAAAAAC AATTTTGCGT ATTATATCCG TACTTATGTT ATAAGGTATA TTACCATATA
     2641 TTTTATAGGA TTGGTTTTTA GGAAATTTAA ACTGCAATAT ATCCTTGTTT AAAACTTGGA
     2701 AATTATCGTG ATCAACAAGT TTATTTTCTG TAGTTTTGCA TAATTTATGG TCTATTTCAA
     2761 TGGCAGTTAC GAAATTACAC CTCTTTACTA ATTCAAGGGT AAAATGGCCT TTTCCTGAGC
     2821 CGATTTCAAA GATATTATCA TGTTCATTTA ATCTTATGTT TGTCATAATC TTGTCGATAT
     2881 TATGCTTAGA AGTAATAAAG TTTTGACTGT GTTTTATATT TTTCTCGTTC ATTtagtatt
     2941 ctctccttaa taaattattt cgttaatgtt ttcattataa aacaaaggcg attattagta
     3001 aaggtcagct ttttaagagt tgtttagttt gtgacctctc cttaacctca ttcttctata
     3061 cataaaagag agaaccgact ggttctctct tgatgttccc agcttcacac ggcgtgtggc
     3121 tgcggaacat gcttaccaac gtccccaata cgCCGACATC CTAGTACCAC CTACCCTACT
     3181 CGACGCGTCC TACGCGTGAC CCTAGACCGG GGACTTATCA TCCAACCTGT TATGAAATAT
     3241 AGAAATTTTA GTCCATTGGT TTAACGATTA TATTACCAGT ATAACGGAGT TTCGTAAGTC
     3301 TGATGTGATC ACAACCGAAC TTGTATTCTG CCCAAAAGCT CTTTAGTTAA AAGCCCCTCT
     3361 TTTTTTATTA TAATGATTTT GAAAAAGCAG GAAAAGCATG GAAAAAAAGG AATTTCGTGT
     3421 TTTGATAAAA TACTGTTTTC TGAAGGGAAA AAATACAGTG GAAGCAAAAA CTTGGCTTGA
     3481 TAATGAGTTT CCGGACTCTG CCCCAGGGAA ATCAACAATA ATTGATTGGT ATGCAAAATT
     3541 CAAGCGTGGT GAAATGAGCA CGGAGGACGG TGAACGCAGT GGACGCCCGA AAGAGGTGGT
     3601 TACCGACGAA AACATCAAAA AAATCCACAA AATGATTTTG AATGACCGTA AAATGAAGTT
     3661 GATCGAGATA GCAGAGGCCT TAAAGATATC AAAGGAACGT GTTGGTCATA TCATTCATCA
     3721 ATATTTGGAT ATGCGGAAGC TCTGTGCGAA ATGGGTGCCG CGCGAGCTCA CATTTGACCA
     3781 AAAACAACGA CGTGTTGATG ATTCTAAGCG GTGTTTGCAG CTGTTAACTC GTAATACACC
     3841 CGAGTTTTTC CGTCGATATG TGACAATGGA TGAAACATGG CTCCATCACT ACACTCCTGA
     3901 GTCCAATCGA CAGTCGGCTG AGTGGACAGC GACCGGTGAA CCGTCTCCGA AGCGTGGAAA
     3961 GACTCAAAAG TCCGCTGGCA AAGTAATGGC CTCTGTTTTT TGGGATGCGC ATGGAATAAT
     4021 TTTTATCGAT TATCTTGAGA AGGGAAAAAC CATCAACAGT GACTATTATA TGGCGTTATT
     4081 GGAGCGTTTG AAGGTCGAAA TCGCGGCAAA ACGGCCCCAC ATGAAGAAGA AAAAAGTGTT
     4141 GTTCCACCAA GACAACGCAC CGTGCCACAA GTCATTGAGA ACGATGGCAA AAATTCATGA
     4201 ATTGGGCTTC GAATTGCTTC CCCACCCGCC GTATTCTCCA GATCTGGCCC CCAGCGACTT
     4261 TTTCTTGTTC TCAGACCTCA AAAGGATGCT CGCAGGGAAA AAATTTGGCT GCAATGAAGA
     4321 GGTGATCGCC GAAACTGAGG CCTATTTTGA GGCAAAACCG AAGGAGTACT ACCAAAATGG
     4381 TATCAAAAAA TTGGAAGGTC GTTATAATCG TTGTATCGCT CTTGAAGGGA ACTATGTTGA
     4441 ATAAGCTTGG AATCTCCTTC TCGCCTCTTT CGCTGAACAC GAAAGCGAAT CCGTTCAGCA
     4501 CACACTTTAC GATATGGCGC AAAAAGTCCT CGGCTGCGTG CCGGAAGTGA AAGACATCCA
     4561 CCTCACCATG CCCAACAAGC ATTGCCTGCT CGTGGACCTG TCCCGCTTCG GTCAGGACAA
     4621 TCCCAACGAC TTTTCCGCTG CATAACCCTG CTTCGGGGTC ATTATAGCGA TTTTTTCGGT
     4681 ATATCCATCC TTTTTCGCAC GATATACAGG ATTTTGCCAA AGGGTTCGTG TAGACTTTCC
     4741 TTGGTGTATC CAACGGCGTC AGCCGGGCAG GATAGGTGAA GTAGGCCCAC CCGCGAGCGG
     4801 GTGTTCCTTC TTCACTGTCC CTTATTCGCA CCTGGCGGTG CTCAACGGGA ATCCTGCTCT
     4861 GCGAGGCTGG CCGTACTCCT CATTGAAGAG CTCGGAGACG AGACGAGACA GCCTGAGAAT
     4921 GGATGCGAGT AATGATACAA CAATAGCGTG CTGTTCGCAC GCTAAGGTCA GGCGGAATGG
     4981 CACTTCCTTA TTCCAGATGC GTGCGGATTA TGCATGACTG GCCGTCGTTT TAC
//
