# Supplementary material for: A scalable transposon mutagenesis system for non-model bacteria
Source: bioRxiv preprint, doi:10.64898/2025.12.22.696024, version 1 (2025-12-23)
Supplement: Plasmid sequences [file 696024_file12.zip › Plasmid sequences/Transposon variant libraries/Himar1-only libraries/pGLU_30/pGLU_9-pGLU_70-pGLU_100.gb]

LOCUS       pGLU_9-pGLU_70-pGLU_100 5033 bp ds-DNA     circular     19-NOV-2024
DEFINITION  .
KEYWORDS    "Name:pGLU_9-pGLU_70-pGLU_100" "Tnp
            Promoter:Proteobacteria_70_13550" "Abr
            Promoter:Proteobacteria_62_13467" "Selectable Marker:Erythromycin"
            "Transposase:Himar"
FEATURES             Location/Qualifiers
     promoter        114..218
                     /label="Pamp"
                     /ApEinfo_revcolor="#faac61"
                     /ApEinfo_fwdcolor="#faac61"
     CDS             219..1079
                     /label="AmpR"
                     /ApEinfo_revcolor="#f58a5e"
                     /ApEinfo_fwdcolor="#f58a5e"
     ORI             complement(1336..1724)
                     /label="R6K ORI"
                     /ApEinfo_revcolor="#f58a5e"
                     /ApEinfo_fwdcolor="#f58a5e"
     primer_bind     1914..1930
                     /label="M13 rev"
                     /ApEinfo_revcolor="#c7b0e3"
                     /ApEinfo_fwdcolor="#c7b0e3"
     prokaryote p... complement(1987..2018)
                     /label="L2U8H11"
                     /ApEinfo_revcolor="#75c6a9"
                     /ApEinfo_fwdcolor="#75c6a9"
     miscellaneous   complement(2019..2058)
                     /label="UNSX"
                     /ApEinfo_revcolor="#9eafd2"
                     /ApEinfo_fwdcolor="#9eafd2"
     miscellaneous   2078..2107
                     /label="Himar_LE"
                     /ApEinfo_revcolor="#faac61"
                     /ApEinfo_fwdcolor="#faac61"
     miscellaneous   complement(2078..2107)
                     /label="Himar_RE"
                     /ApEinfo_revcolor="#faac61"
                     /ApEinfo_fwdcolor="#faac61"
     prokaryote t... complement(2108..2193)
                     /label="TermC"
                     /ApEinfo_revcolor="#f8d3a9"
                     /ApEinfo_fwdcolor="#f8d3a9"
     misc_feature    complement(2198..2932)
                     /label="ermC"
                     /ApEinfo_revcolor="#faac61"
                     /ApEinfo_fwdcolor="#faac61"
                     /note="codon-optimized to allow Twist synthesis"
     misc_feature    complement(2930..2933)
                     /label="downstream region"
                     /ApEinfo_revcolor="#9eafd2"
                     /ApEinfo_fwdcolor="#9eafd2"
     RS421_promot... complement(2934..3098)
                     /label=13467
                     /ApEinfo_revcolor="#f58a5e"
                     /ApEinfo_fwdcolor="#f58a5e"
     misc_feature    3099..3128
                     /label="R primer binding"
                     /ApEinfo_revcolor="#d6b295"
                     /ApEinfo_fwdcolor="#d6b295"
     promoter ID ... complement(3129..3148)
                     /label=">skpp-1915-F_sk20mer-6621"
                     /ApEinfo_revcolor="#f58a5e"
                     /ApEinfo_fwdcolor="#f58a5e"
     misc_feature    complement(3149..3152)
                     /label="downstream region"
                     /ApEinfo_revcolor="#9eafd2"
                     /ApEinfo_fwdcolor="#9eafd2"
     misc_feature    complement(3149..3152)
                     /label="upstream region"
                     /ApEinfo_revcolor="#9eafd2"
                     /ApEinfo_fwdcolor="#9eafd2"
     misc_feature    complement(3153..3172)
                     /label=">skpp-1950-F_sk20mer-3189"
                     /ApEinfo_revcolor="#f58a5e"
                     /ApEinfo_fwdcolor="#f58a5e"
     misc_feature    complement(3173..3202)
                     /label="F primer binding"
                     /ApEinfo_revcolor="#d6b295"
                     /ApEinfo_fwdcolor="#d6b295"
     miscellaneous   3203..3232
                     /label="Himar_RE"
                     /ApEinfo_revcolor="#faac61"
                     /ApEinfo_fwdcolor="#faac61"
     miscellaneous   complement(3203..3232)
                     /label="Himar_LE"
                     /ApEinfo_revcolor="#faac61"
                     /ApEinfo_fwdcolor="#faac61"
     misc_feature    complement(3398..3401)
                     /label="upstream region"
                     /ApEinfo_revcolor="#9eafd2"
                     /ApEinfo_fwdcolor="#9eafd2"
     CDS             3398..4444
                     /label="Himar_Tnp"
                     /ApEinfo_revcolor="#f58a5e"
                     /ApEinfo_fwdcolor="#f58a5e"
     prokaryote t... 4449..4629
                     /label="TAmarelleT9"
                     /ApEinfo_revcolor="#f58a5e"
                     /ApEinfo_fwdcolor="#f58a5e"
     miscellaneous   4630..4875
                     /label="oriT"
                     /ApEinfo_revcolor="#84b0dc"
                     /ApEinfo_fwdcolor="#84b0dc"
     miscellaneous   complement(4895..4934)
                     /label="UNS1"
                     /ApEinfo_revcolor="#9eafd2"
                     /ApEinfo_fwdcolor="#9eafd2"
     prokaryote t... complement(4935..4964)
                     /label="L2U5H11"
                     /ApEinfo_revcolor="#f8d3a9"
                     /ApEinfo_fwdcolor="#f8d3a9"
     primer_bind     complement(5017..5033)
                     /label="M13 fwd"
                     /ApEinfo_revcolor="#d59687"
                     /ApEinfo_fwdcolor="#d59687"
ORIGIN
        1 AACGTCGTGA CTGGGAAAAC CCTGGCGCTT GTGGTGGATC ACAGTTATTG GAGACTTCCT
       61 TGGCCGTACG ATGGGTTTTG TTTCAGGTAT CTGGCACTTT TCGGGGAAAT GTGCGCGGAA
      121 CCCCTATTTG TTTATTTTTC TAAATACATT CAAATATGTA TCCGCTCATG AGACAATAAC
      181 CCTGATAAAT GCTTCAATAA TATTGAAAAA GGAAGAGTAT GAGTATTCAA CATTTCCGTG
      241 TCGCCCTTAT TCCCTTTTTT GCGGCATTTT GCCTTCCTGT TTTTGCTCAC CCAGAAACGC
      301 TGGTGAAAGT AAAAGATGCT GAAGATCAGT TGGGTGCACG AGTGGGTTAC ATCGAACTGG
      361 ATCTCAACAG CGGTAAGATC CTTGAGAGTT TTCGCCCCGA AGAACGTTTT CCAATGATGA
      421 GCACTTTTAA AGTTCTGCTA TGTGGCGCGG TATTATCCCG TATTGACGCC GGGCAAGAGC
      481 AACTCGGTCG CCGCATACAC TATTCTCAGA ATGACTTGGT TGAGTACTCA CCAGTCACAG
      541 AAAAGCATCT TACGGATGGC ATGACAGTAA GAGAATTATG CAGTGCTGCC ATAACCATGA
      601 GTGATAACAC TGCGGCCAAC TTACTTCTGA CAACGATCGG AGGACCGAAG GAGCTAACCG
      661 CTTTTTTGCA CAACATGGGG GATCATGTAA CTCGCCTTGA TCGTTGGGAA CCGGAGCTGA
      721 ATGAAGCCAT ACCAAACGAC GAGCGTGACA CCACGATGCC TGTAGCAATG GCAACAACGT
      781 TGCGCAAACT ATTAACTGGC GAACTACTTA CTCTAGCTTC CCGGCAACAA TTAATAGACT
      841 GGATGGAGGC GGATAAAGTT GCAGGACCAC TTCTGCGCTC GGCCCTTCCG GCTGGCTGGT
      901 TTATTGCTGA TAAATCTGGA GCCGGTGAGC GTGGCTCTCG CGGTATCATT GCAGCACTGG
      961 GGCCAGATGG TAAGCCCTCC CGTATCGTAG TTATCTACAC GACGGGGAGT CAGGCAACTA
     1021 TGGATGAACG AAATAGACAG ATCGCTGAGA TAGGTGCCTC ACTGATTAAG CATTGGTAAC
     1081 TGTCAGACCA AGTTTACTCA TATATACTTT AGATTGATTT AAAACTTCAT TTTTAATTTA
     1141 AAAGGATCTA GGTGAAGATC CTTGAATTGC CATTATCAAC AAGTTTGTAC AAAAAAGCAG
     1201 GCTCCGAATT GGTATCACGA GGACGATTTG AAGCCCCCTA CCCATTTACG CTGACTTGAC
     1261 GGGACGGCGG CTTTGTTGAA TAGAGCGTCA GACCCCGTAG AAAAGATCAA AGGATCTTCG
     1321 GCCGGCCGGC GCGCCGATCT GAAGATCAGC AGTTCAACCT GTTGATAGTA CGTACTAAGC
     1381 TCTCATGTTT CACGTACTAA GCTCTCATGT TTAACGTACT AAGCTCTCAT GTTTAACGAA
     1441 CTAAACCCTC ATGGCTAACG TACTAAGCTC TCATGGCTAA CGTACTAAGC TCTCATGTTT
     1501 CACGTACTAA GCTCTCATGT TTGAACAATA AAATTAATAT AAATCAGCAA CTTAAATAGC
     1561 CTCTAAGGTT TTAAGTTTTA TAAGAAAAAA AAGAATATAT AAGGCTTTTA AAGCCTTTAA
     1621 GGTTTAACGG TTGTGGACAA CAAGCCAGGG ATGTAACGCA CTGAGAAGCC CTTAGAGCCT
     1681 CTCAAAGCAA TTTTGAGTGA CACAGGAACA CTTAACGGCT GACATGGGGC GCGCCCAGCT
     1741 GTAACGCCAG CAACGCGGCC TTTTTACGGT TCCTGGCCTT TTGCTGGCCT TTTGCTCACA
     1801 TGTTCTTTCC AGCGACATAT GCCATACGCC GAACTGAACT CCACCTAATG TCTTGGAGAT
     1861 TGTCGGATAG CGCGGAATAG GATTGTGCCC TCTGAGCGGA TAACAATTTC ACACAGGAAA
     1921 CAGCTATGAC CATGACACAT GCATCCACCA TCGCAGACTT ATCATCACTG AGCCTCCACC
     1981 TAGCCTATAC AACAATAGCG TGCGTGGTTA GCACGCTAGG TGGAAGGGCT CGGAGTTGTG
     2041 GTAATCTATG TATCCTGGGG TGCTCTTCAT GCTAGCGTAA CAGGTTGGAT GATAAGTCCC
     2101 CGGTCTAGCC GACTGCGCAA AAGACATAAT CGATTCACAA AAAATAGGCA CACGAAAAAC
     2161 AAGTTAAGGG ATGCAGTTTA TGCATCCCTT AACAAGCTTA CTTATTAAAT AATTTATAGC
     2221 TATTGAAAAG AGATAAGAAT TGTTCAAAGC TAATATTGTT TAAATCGTCA ATTCCTGCAT
     2281 GTTTTAAGGA ATTGTTAAAT TGATTTTTTG TAAATATTTT CTTGTATTCT TTGTTAACCC
     2341 ATTTCATAAC GAAATAATTA TACTTTTGTT TATCTTTGTG TGATATTCTT GATTTTTTTC
     2401 TACTTAATCT GATAAGTGAG CTATTCACTT TAGGTTTAGG ATGAAAATAT TCTCTTGGAA
     2461 CCATACTTAA TATAGAAATA TCAACTTCTG CCATTAAAAG TAATGCCAAT GAGCGTTTTG
     2521 TATTTAATAA TCTTTTAGCA AACCCGTATT CCACGATTAA ATAAATCTCA TTAGCTATAC
     2581 TATCAAAAAC AATTTTGCGT ATTATATCCG TACTTATGTT ATAAGGTATA TTACCATATA
     2641 TTTTATAGGA TTGGTTTTTA GGAAATTTAA ACTGCAATAT ATCCTTGTTT AAAACTTGGA
     2701 AATTATCGTG ATCAACAAGT TTATTTTCTG TAGTTTTGCA TAATTTATGG TCTATTTCAA
     2761 TGGCAGTTAC GAAATTACAC CTCTTTACTA ATTCAAGGGT AAAATGGCCT TTTCCTGAGC
     2821 CGATTTCAAA GATATTATCA TGTTCATTTA ATCTTATGTT TGTCATAATC TTGTCGATAT
     2881 TATGCTTAGA AGTAATAAAG TTTTGACTGT GTTTTATATT TTTCTCGTTC ATTGGCATAT
     2941 TCGCAAAACC TGCGTCACCG CCACGATAGC GCAGCCCGCG CGCGTTGCAA TGCCCATTTG
     3001 CACGCATGCG GCAGCGGCAT GCGGCACCGT TCGCAGCAGC TCACGGGCGC AAAACAAAAA
     3061 GCCCGTTCAG GCATGCCTGA ACGGGCTTCG ATTTGGCGCC AGCTTCACAC GGCGTGTGGC
     3121 TGCGGAACGT TTTCGTCTAC TCACGCCGTA CGCTTCCGGA CCATTAAGAG CGACCCTACT
     3181 CGACGCGTCC TACGCGTGAC CCTAGACCGG GGACTTATCA TCCAACCTGT TAAAGCGCTC
     3241 TCACCCCGGT TCACTGCGCT TAGCCCCCAC GTTCGCTCAC TTCGTGTAGC TCTTTGGCCC
     3301 CGAGGGGGCG CTGCGCCTGC GGCCCGGCGA AGCCGGTTCC GCGGCCCCGG CTGGTGGAAG
     3361 AGCTCTCACC CCGGTTCACT GCGGGTAGCA TAGGGCGATG GAAAAAAAGG AATTTCGTGT
     3421 TTTGATAAAA TACTGTTTTC TGAAGGGAAA AAATACAGTG GAAGCAAAAA CTTGGCTTGA
     3481 TAATGAGTTT CCGGACTCTG CCCCAGGGAA ATCAACAATA ATTGATTGGT ATGCAAAATT
     3541 CAAGCGTGGT GAAATGAGCA CGGAGGACGG TGAACGCAGT GGACGCCCGA AAGAGGTGGT
     3601 TACCGACGAA AACATCAAAA AAATCCACAA AATGATTTTG AATGACCGTA AAATGAAGTT
     3661 GATCGAGATA GCAGAGGCCT TAAAGATATC AAAGGAACGT GTTGGTCATA TCATTCATCA
     3721 ATATTTGGAT ATGCGGAAGC TCTGTGCGAA ATGGGTGCCG CGCGAGCTCA CATTTGACCA
     3781 AAAACAACGA CGTGTTGATG ATTCTAAGCG GTGTTTGCAG CTGTTAACTC GTAATACACC
     3841 CGAGTTTTTC CGTCGATATG TGACAATGGA TGAAACATGG CTCCATCACT ACACTCCTGA
     3901 GTCCAATCGA CAGTCGGCTG AGTGGACAGC GACCGGTGAA CCGTCTCCGA AGCGTGGAAA
     3961 GACTCAAAAG TCCGCTGGCA AAGTAATGGC CTCTGTTTTT TGGGATGCGC ATGGAATAAT
     4021 TTTTATCGAT TATCTTGAGA AGGGAAAAAC CATCAACAGT GACTATTATA TGGCGTTATT
     4081 GGAGCGTTTG AAGGTCGAAA TCGCGGCAAA ACGGCCCCAC ATGAAGAAGA AAAAAGTGTT
     4141 GTTCCACCAA GACAACGCAC CGTGCCACAA GTCATTGAGA ACGATGGCAA AAATTCATGA
     4201 ATTGGGCTTC GAATTGCTTC CCCACCCGCC GTATTCTCCA GATCTGGCCC CCAGCGACTT
     4261 TTTCTTGTTC TCAGACCTCA AAAGGATGCT CGCAGGGAAA AAATTTGGCT GCAATGAAGA
     4321 GGTGATCGCC GAAACTGAGG CCTATTTTGA GGCAAAACCG AAGGAGTACT ACCAAAATGG
     4381 TATCAAAAAA TTGGAAGGTC GTTATAATCG TTGTATCGCT CTTGAAGGGA ACTATGTTGA
     4441 ATAAGCTTGG AATCTCCTTC TCGCCTCTTT CGCTGAACAC GAAAGCGAAT CCGTTCAGCA
     4501 CACACTTTAC GATATGGCGC AAAAAGTCCT CGGCTGCGTG CCGGAAGTGA AAGACATCCA
     4561 CCTCACCATG CCCAACAAGC ATTGCCTGCT CGTGGACCTG TCCCGCTTCG GTCAGGACAA
     4621 TCCCAACGAC TTTTCCGCTG CATAACCCTG CTTCGGGGTC ATTATAGCGA TTTTTTCGGT
     4681 ATATCCATCC TTTTTCGCAC GATATACAGG ATTTTGCCAA AGGGTTCGTG TAGACTTTCC
     4741 TTGGTGTATC CAACGGCGTC AGCCGGGCAG GATAGGTGAA GTAGGCCCAC CCGCGAGCGG
     4801 GTGTTCCTTC TTCACTGTCC CTTATTCGCA CCTGGCGGTG CTCAACGGGA ATCCTGCTCT
     4861 GCGAGGCTGG CCGTACTCCT CATTGAAGAG CTCGGAGACG AGACGAGACA GCCTGAGAAT
     4921 GGATGCGAGT AATGATACAA CAATAGCGTG CTGTTCGCAC GCTAAGGTCA GGCGGAATGG
     4981 CACTTCCTTA TTCCAGATGC GTGCGGATTA TGCATGACTG GCCGTCGTTT TAC
//
