# Supplementary material for: A scalable transposon mutagenesis system for non-model bacteria
Source: bioRxiv preprint, doi:10.64898/2025.12.22.696024, version 1 (2025-12-23)
Supplement: Plasmid sequences [file 696024_file12.zip › Plasmid sequences/Transposon variant libraries/Himar1-only libraries/pGLU_30/pGLU_9-pGLU_80-pGLU_92.gb]

LOCUS       pGLU_9-pGLU_80-pGLU_92  5033 bp ds-DNA     circular     19-NOV-2024
DEFINITION  .
KEYWORDS    "Name:pGLU_9-pGLU_80-pGLU_92" "Tnp Promoter:Bacteroidetes_30_13388"
            "Abr Promoter:Proteobacteria_45_14271" "Selectable
            Marker:Erythromycin" "Transposase:Himar"
FEATURES             Location/Qualifiers
     promoter        114..218
                     /label="Pamp"
                     /ApEinfo_revcolor="#faac61"
                     /ApEinfo_fwdcolor="#faac61"
     CDS             219..1079
                     /label="AmpR"
                     /ApEinfo_revcolor="#f58a5e"
                     /ApEinfo_fwdcolor="#f58a5e"
     ORI             complement(1336..1724)
                     /label="R6K ORI"
                     /ApEinfo_revcolor="#f58a5e"
                     /ApEinfo_fwdcolor="#f58a5e"
     primer_bind     1914..1930
                     /label="M13 rev"
                     /ApEinfo_revcolor="#c7b0e3"
                     /ApEinfo_fwdcolor="#c7b0e3"
     prokaryote p... complement(1987..2018)
                     /label="L2U8H11"
                     /ApEinfo_revcolor="#75c6a9"
                     /ApEinfo_fwdcolor="#75c6a9"
     miscellaneous   complement(2019..2058)
                     /label="UNSX"
                     /ApEinfo_revcolor="#9eafd2"
                     /ApEinfo_fwdcolor="#9eafd2"
     miscellaneous   2078..2107
                     /label="Himar_LE"
                     /ApEinfo_revcolor="#faac61"
                     /ApEinfo_fwdcolor="#faac61"
     miscellaneous   complement(2078..2107)
                     /label="Himar_RE"
                     /ApEinfo_revcolor="#faac61"
                     /ApEinfo_fwdcolor="#faac61"
     prokaryote t... complement(2108..2193)
                     /label="TermC"
                     /ApEinfo_revcolor="#f8d3a9"
                     /ApEinfo_fwdcolor="#f8d3a9"
     misc_feature    complement(2198..2932)
                     /label="ermC"
                     /ApEinfo_revcolor="#faac61"
                     /ApEinfo_fwdcolor="#faac61"
                     /note="codon-optimized to allow Twist synthesis"
     misc_feature    complement(2930..2933)
                     /label="downstream region"
                     /ApEinfo_revcolor="#9eafd2"
                     /ApEinfo_fwdcolor="#9eafd2"
     RS421_promot... complement(2934..3098)
                     /label=14271
                     /ApEinfo_revcolor="#f58a5e"
                     /ApEinfo_fwdcolor="#f58a5e"
     misc_feature    3099..3128
                     /label="R primer binding"
                     /ApEinfo_revcolor="#d6b295"
                     /ApEinfo_fwdcolor="#d6b295"
     promoter ID ... complement(3129..3148)
                     /label=">skpp-1925-F_sk20mer-6357"
                     /ApEinfo_revcolor="#f58a5e"
                     /ApEinfo_fwdcolor="#f58a5e"
     misc_feature    complement(3149..3152)
                     /label="upstream region"
                     /ApEinfo_revcolor="#9eafd2"
                     /ApEinfo_fwdcolor="#9eafd2"
     misc_feature    complement(3149..3152)
                     /label="downstream region"
                     /ApEinfo_revcolor="#9eafd2"
                     /ApEinfo_fwdcolor="#9eafd2"
     promoter ID ... complement(3153..3172)
                     /label=">skpp-1937-F_sk20mer-2849"
                     /ApEinfo_revcolor="#f58a5e"
                     /ApEinfo_fwdcolor="#f58a5e"
     misc_feature    complement(3173..3202)
                     /label="F primer binding"
                     /ApEinfo_revcolor="#d6b295"
                     /ApEinfo_fwdcolor="#d6b295"
     miscellaneous   3203..3232
                     /label="Himar_RE"
                     /ApEinfo_revcolor="#faac61"
                     /ApEinfo_fwdcolor="#faac61"
     miscellaneous   complement(3203..3232)
                     /label="Himar_LE"
                     /ApEinfo_revcolor="#faac61"
                     /ApEinfo_fwdcolor="#faac61"
     RS421_promot... 3233..3397
                     /label=13388
                     /ApEinfo_revcolor="#f58a5e"
                     /ApEinfo_fwdcolor="#f58a5e"
     misc_feature    complement(3398..3401)
                     /label="upstream region"
                     /ApEinfo_revcolor="#9eafd2"
                     /ApEinfo_fwdcolor="#9eafd2"
     CDS             3398..4444
                     /label="Himar_Tnp"
                     /ApEinfo_revcolor="#f58a5e"
                     /ApEinfo_fwdcolor="#f58a5e"
     prokaryote t... 4449..4629
                     /label="TAmarelleT9"
                     /ApEinfo_revcolor="#f58a5e"
                     /ApEinfo_fwdcolor="#f58a5e"
     miscellaneous   4630..4875
                     /label="oriT"
                     /ApEinfo_revcolor="#84b0dc"
                     /ApEinfo_fwdcolor="#84b0dc"
     miscellaneous   complement(4895..4934)
                     /label="UNS1"
                     /ApEinfo_revcolor="#9eafd2"
                     /ApEinfo_fwdcolor="#9eafd2"
     prokaryote t... complement(4935..4964)
                     /label="L2U5H11"
                     /ApEinfo_revcolor="#f8d3a9"
                     /ApEinfo_fwdcolor="#f8d3a9"
     primer_bind     complement(5017..5033)
                     /label="M13 fwd"
                     /ApEinfo_revcolor="#d59687"
                     /ApEinfo_fwdcolor="#d59687"
ORIGIN
        1 AACGTCGTGA CTGGGAAAAC CCTGGCGCTT GTGGTGGATC ACAGTTATTG GAGACTTCCT
       61 TGGCCGTACG ATGGGTTTTG TTTCAGGTAT CTGGCACTTT TCGGGGAAAT GTGCGCGGAA
      121 CCCCTATTTG TTTATTTTTC TAAATACATT CAAATATGTA TCCGCTCATG AGACAATAAC
      181 CCTGATAAAT GCTTCAATAA TATTGAAAAA GGAAGAGTAT GAGTATTCAA CATTTCCGTG
      241 TCGCCCTTAT TCCCTTTTTT GCGGCATTTT GCCTTCCTGT TTTTGCTCAC CCAGAAACGC
      301 TGGTGAAAGT AAAAGATGCT GAAGATCAGT TGGGTGCACG AGTGGGTTAC ATCGAACTGG
      361 ATCTCAACAG CGGTAAGATC CTTGAGAGTT TTCGCCCCGA AGAACGTTTT CCAATGATGA
      421 GCACTTTTAA AGTTCTGCTA TGTGGCGCGG TATTATCCCG TATTGACGCC GGGCAAGAGC
      481 AACTCGGTCG CCGCATACAC TATTCTCAGA ATGACTTGGT TGAGTACTCA CCAGTCACAG
      541 AAAAGCATCT TACGGATGGC ATGACAGTAA GAGAATTATG CAGTGCTGCC ATAACCATGA
      601 GTGATAACAC TGCGGCCAAC TTACTTCTGA CAACGATCGG AGGACCGAAG GAGCTAACCG
      661 CTTTTTTGCA CAACATGGGG GATCATGTAA CTCGCCTTGA TCGTTGGGAA CCGGAGCTGA
      721 ATGAAGCCAT ACCAAACGAC GAGCGTGACA CCACGATGCC TGTAGCAATG GCAACAACGT
      781 TGCGCAAACT ATTAACTGGC GAACTACTTA CTCTAGCTTC CCGGCAACAA TTAATAGACT
      841 GGATGGAGGC GGATAAAGTT GCAGGACCAC TTCTGCGCTC GGCCCTTCCG GCTGGCTGGT
      901 TTATTGCTGA TAAATCTGGA GCCGGTGAGC GTGGCTCTCG CGGTATCATT GCAGCACTGG
      961 GGCCAGATGG TAAGCCCTCC CGTATCGTAG TTATCTACAC GACGGGGAGT CAGGCAACTA
     1021 TGGATGAACG AAATAGACAG ATCGCTGAGA TAGGTGCCTC ACTGATTAAG CATTGGTAAC
     1081 TGTCAGACCA AGTTTACTCA TATATACTTT AGATTGATTT AAAACTTCAT TTTTAATTTA
     1141 AAAGGATCTA GGTGAAGATC CTTGAATTGC CATTATCAAC AAGTTTGTAC AAAAAAGCAG
     1201 GCTCCGAATT GGTATCACGA GGACGATTTG AAGCCCCCTA CCCATTTACG CTGACTTGAC
     1261 GGGACGGCGG CTTTGTTGAA TAGAGCGTCA GACCCCGTAG AAAAGATCAA AGGATCTTCG
     1321 GCCGGCCGGC GCGCCGATCT GAAGATCAGC AGTTCAACCT GTTGATAGTA CGTACTAAGC
     1381 TCTCATGTTT CACGTACTAA GCTCTCATGT TTAACGTACT AAGCTCTCAT GTTTAACGAA
     1441 CTAAACCCTC ATGGCTAACG TACTAAGCTC TCATGGCTAA CGTACTAAGC TCTCATGTTT
     1501 CACGTACTAA GCTCTCATGT TTGAACAATA AAATTAATAT AAATCAGCAA CTTAAATAGC
     1561 CTCTAAGGTT TTAAGTTTTA TAAGAAAAAA AAGAATATAT AAGGCTTTTA AAGCCTTTAA
     1621 GGTTTAACGG TTGTGGACAA CAAGCCAGGG ATGTAACGCA CTGAGAAGCC CTTAGAGCCT
     1681 CTCAAAGCAA TTTTGAGTGA CACAGGAACA CTTAACGGCT GACATGGGGC GCGCCCAGCT
     1741 GTAACGCCAG CAACGCGGCC TTTTTACGGT TCCTGGCCTT TTGCTGGCCT TTTGCTCACA
     1801 TGTTCTTTCC AGCGACATAT GCCATACGCC GAACTGAACT CCACCTAATG TCTTGGAGAT
     1861 TGTCGGATAG CGCGGAATAG GATTGTGCCC TCTGAGCGGA TAACAATTTC ACACAGGAAA
     1921 CAGCTATGAC CATGACACAT GCATCCACCA TCGCAGACTT ATCATCACTG AGCCTCCACC
     1981 TAGCCTATAC AACAATAGCG TGCGTGGTTA GCACGCTAGG TGGAAGGGCT CGGAGTTGTG
     2041 GTAATCTATG TATCCTGGGG TGCTCTTCAT GCTAGCGTAA CAGGTTGGAT GATAAGTCCC
     2101 CGGTCTAGCC GACTGCGCAA AAGACATAAT CGATTCACAA AAAATAGGCA CACGAAAAAC
     2161 AAGTTAAGGG ATGCAGTTTA TGCATCCCTT AACAAGCTTA CTTATTAAAT AATTTATAGC
     2221 TATTGAAAAG AGATAAGAAT TGTTCAAAGC TAATATTGTT TAAATCGTCA ATTCCTGCAT
     2281 GTTTTAAGGA ATTGTTAAAT TGATTTTTTG TAAATATTTT CTTGTATTCT TTGTTAACCC
     2341 ATTTCATAAC GAAATAATTA TACTTTTGTT TATCTTTGTG TGATATTCTT GATTTTTTTC
     2401 TACTTAATCT GATAAGTGAG CTATTCACTT TAGGTTTAGG ATGAAAATAT TCTCTTGGAA
     2461 CCATACTTAA TATAGAAATA TCAACTTCTG CCATTAAAAG TAATGCCAAT GAGCGTTTTG
     2521 TATTTAATAA TCTTTTAGCA AACCCGTATT CCACGATTAA ATAAATCTCA TTAGCTATAC
     2581 TATCAAAAAC AATTTTGCGT ATTATATCCG TACTTATGTT ATAAGGTATA TTACCATATA
     2641 TTTTATAGGA TTGGTTTTTA GGAAATTTAA ACTGCAATAT ATCCTTGTTT AAAACTTGGA
     2701 AATTATCGTG ATCAACAAGT TTATTTTCTG TAGTTTTGCA TAATTTATGG TCTATTTCAA
     2761 TGGCAGTTAC GAAATTACAC CTCTTTACTA ATTCAAGGGT AAAATGGCCT TTTCCTGAGC
     2821 CGATTTCAAA GATATTATCA TGTTCATTTA ATCTTATGTT TGTCATAATC TTGTCGATAT
     2881 TATGCTTAGA AGTAATAAAG TTTTGACTGT GTTTTATATT TTTCTCGTTC ATTAGTTCAG
     2941 CCTTCTGAAT GCGTTAAAGA GGGTACAAAT TCTGTCGAAC TGGGGTATAC CCGCAATTAT
     3001 ACCCACACAA TGGGGTTGAT GTGGGGGGAA TCTGGTTGAG TTCGGTAGAA TTGATTTGGA
     3061 GGCAGAACGC TTAAATTGTG GCGTTCTGAA ACGAAAAACC AGCTTCACAC GGCGTGTGGC
     3121 TGCGGAACGG GCGTCTGAGG ATTGTTTATA CGGCCGACCG ACAAATAGGT ACACCCTACT
     3181 CGACGCGTCC TACGCGTGAC CCTAGACCGG GGACTTATCA TCCAACCTGT TATTTGTTAG
     3241 ATATATTTTT TTGTGTAATT TTGTAATCGT TATGCGGCAG TAATAATATA CATATTAATA
     3301 CGAGTTAGTA ATCCTGTAGT TCTCATATGC TACGAGGAGG TATTAAAAGG TGCGTTTCGA
     3361 CAATGCATCT ACTGTAGTAT ATTATTGCTT AATCCAAATG GAAAAAAAGG AATTTCGTGT
     3421 TTTGATAAAA TACTGTTTTC TGAAGGGAAA AAATACAGTG GAAGCAAAAA CTTGGCTTGA
     3481 TAATGAGTTT CCGGACTCTG CCCCAGGGAA ATCAACAATA ATTGATTGGT ATGCAAAATT
     3541 CAAGCGTGGT GAAATGAGCA CGGAGGACGG TGAACGCAGT GGACGCCCGA AAGAGGTGGT
     3601 TACCGACGAA AACATCAAAA AAATCCACAA AATGATTTTG AATGACCGTA AAATGAAGTT
     3661 GATCGAGATA GCAGAGGCCT TAAAGATATC AAAGGAACGT GTTGGTCATA TCATTCATCA
     3721 ATATTTGGAT ATGCGGAAGC TCTGTGCGAA ATGGGTGCCG CGCGAGCTCA CATTTGACCA
     3781 AAAACAACGA CGTGTTGATG ATTCTAAGCG GTGTTTGCAG CTGTTAACTC GTAATACACC
     3841 CGAGTTTTTC CGTCGATATG TGACAATGGA TGAAACATGG CTCCATCACT ACACTCCTGA
     3901 GTCCAATCGA CAGTCGGCTG AGTGGACAGC GACCGGTGAA CCGTCTCCGA AGCGTGGAAA
     3961 GACTCAAAAG TCCGCTGGCA AAGTAATGGC CTCTGTTTTT TGGGATGCGC ATGGAATAAT
     4021 TTTTATCGAT TATCTTGAGA AGGGAAAAAC CATCAACAGT GACTATTATA TGGCGTTATT
     4081 GGAGCGTTTG AAGGTCGAAA TCGCGGCAAA ACGGCCCCAC ATGAAGAAGA AAAAAGTGTT
     4141 GTTCCACCAA GACAACGCAC CGTGCCACAA GTCATTGAGA ACGATGGCAA AAATTCATGA
     4201 ATTGGGCTTC GAATTGCTTC CCCACCCGCC GTATTCTCCA GATCTGGCCC CCAGCGACTT
     4261 TTTCTTGTTC TCAGACCTCA AAAGGATGCT CGCAGGGAAA AAATTTGGCT GCAATGAAGA
     4321 GGTGATCGCC GAAACTGAGG CCTATTTTGA GGCAAAACCG AAGGAGTACT ACCAAAATGG
     4381 TATCAAAAAA TTGGAAGGTC GTTATAATCG TTGTATCGCT CTTGAAGGGA ACTATGTTGA
     4441 ATAAGCTTGG AATCTCCTTC TCGCCTCTTT CGCTGAACAC GAAAGCGAAT CCGTTCAGCA
     4501 CACACTTTAC GATATGGCGC AAAAAGTCCT CGGCTGCGTG CCGGAAGTGA AAGACATCCA
     4561 CCTCACCATG CCCAACAAGC ATTGCCTGCT CGTGGACCTG TCCCGCTTCG GTCAGGACAA
     4621 TCCCAACGAC TTTTCCGCTG CATAACCCTG CTTCGGGGTC ATTATAGCGA TTTTTTCGGT
     4681 ATATCCATCC TTTTTCGCAC GATATACAGG ATTTTGCCAA AGGGTTCGTG TAGACTTTCC
     4741 TTGGTGTATC CAACGGCGTC AGCCGGGCAG GATAGGTGAA GTAGGCCCAC CCGCGAGCGG
     4801 GTGTTCCTTC TTCACTGTCC CTTATTCGCA CCTGGCGGTG CTCAACGGGA ATCCTGCTCT
     4861 GCGAGGCTGG CCGTACTCCT CATTGAAGAG CTCGGAGACG AGACGAGACA GCCTGAGAAT
     4921 GGATGCGAGT AATGATACAA CAATAGCGTG CTGTTCGCAC GCTAAGGTCA GGCGGAATGG
     4981 CACTTCCTTA TTCCAGATGC GTGCGGATTA TGCATGACTG GCCGTCGTTT TAC
//
