# Supplementary material for: A scalable transposon mutagenesis system for non-model bacteria
Source: bioRxiv preprint, doi:10.64898/2025.12.22.696024, version 1 (2025-12-23)
Supplement: Plasmid sequences [file 696024_file12.zip › Plasmid sequences/Transposon variant libraries/Himar1-only libraries/pGLU_30/pGLU_9-pGLU_78-pGLU_89.gb]

LOCUS       pGLU_9-pGLU_78-pGLU_89  5033 bp ds-DNA     circular     19-NOV-2024
DEFINITION  .
KEYWORDS    "Name:pGLU_9-pGLU_78-pGLU_89" "Tnp Promoter:Firmicutes_38_13168"
            "Abr Promoter:Firmicutes_39_14143" "Selectable Marker:Erythromycin"
            "Transposase:Himar"
FEATURES             Location/Qualifiers
     promoter        114..218
                     /label="Pamp"
                     /ApEinfo_revcolor="#faac61"
                     /ApEinfo_fwdcolor="#faac61"
     CDS             219..1079
                     /label="AmpR"
                     /ApEinfo_revcolor="#f58a5e"
                     /ApEinfo_fwdcolor="#f58a5e"
     ORI             complement(1336..1724)
                     /label="R6K ORI"
                     /ApEinfo_revcolor="#f58a5e"
                     /ApEinfo_fwdcolor="#f58a5e"
     primer_bind     1914..1930
                     /label="M13 rev"
                     /ApEinfo_revcolor="#c7b0e3"
                     /ApEinfo_fwdcolor="#c7b0e3"
     prokaryote p... complement(1987..2018)
                     /label="L2U8H11"
                     /ApEinfo_revcolor="#75c6a9"
                     /ApEinfo_fwdcolor="#75c6a9"
     miscellaneous   complement(2019..2058)
                     /label="UNSX"
                     /ApEinfo_revcolor="#9eafd2"
                     /ApEinfo_fwdcolor="#9eafd2"
     miscellaneous   2078..2107
                     /label="Himar_LE"
                     /ApEinfo_revcolor="#faac61"
                     /ApEinfo_fwdcolor="#faac61"
     miscellaneous   complement(2078..2107)
                     /label="Himar_RE"
                     /ApEinfo_revcolor="#faac61"
                     /ApEinfo_fwdcolor="#faac61"
     prokaryote t... complement(2108..2193)
                     /label="TermC"
                     /ApEinfo_revcolor="#f8d3a9"
                     /ApEinfo_fwdcolor="#f8d3a9"
     misc_feature    complement(2198..2932)
                     /label="ermC"
                     /ApEinfo_revcolor="#faac61"
                     /ApEinfo_fwdcolor="#faac61"
                     /note="codon-optimized to allow Twist synthesis"
     misc_feature    complement(2930..2933)
                     /label="downstream region"
                     /ApEinfo_revcolor="#9eafd2"
                     /ApEinfo_fwdcolor="#9eafd2"
     CDS             complement(2934..3062)
                     /ApEinfo_revcolor="#84b0dc"
                     /ApEinfo_fwdcolor="#84b0dc"
                     /translation="MGGIGVSCSFNKIKDSVKQKIDSMGDKGTYGVSASHPLAVEEG"
     RS421_promot... complement(2934..3098)
                     /label=14143
                     /ApEinfo_revcolor="#f58a5e"
                     /ApEinfo_fwdcolor="#f58a5e"
     misc_feature    3099..3128
                     /label="R primer binding"
                     /ApEinfo_revcolor="#d6b295"
                     /ApEinfo_fwdcolor="#d6b295"
     promoter ID ... complement(3129..3148)
                     /label=">skpp-1923-F_sk20mer-1906"
                     /ApEinfo_revcolor="#f58a5e"
                     /ApEinfo_fwdcolor="#f58a5e"
     misc_feature    complement(3149..3152)
                     /label="downstream region"
                     /ApEinfo_revcolor="#9eafd2"
                     /ApEinfo_fwdcolor="#9eafd2"
     misc_feature    complement(3149..3152)
                     /label="upstream region"
                     /ApEinfo_revcolor="#9eafd2"
                     /ApEinfo_fwdcolor="#9eafd2"
     misc_feature    complement(3153..3172)
                     /label=">skpp-1949-F_sk20mer-7474"
                     /ApEinfo_revcolor="#f58a5e"
                     /ApEinfo_fwdcolor="#f58a5e"
     misc_feature    complement(3173..3202)
                     /label="F primer binding"
                     /ApEinfo_revcolor="#d6b295"
                     /ApEinfo_fwdcolor="#d6b295"
     miscellaneous   3203..3232
                     /label="Himar_RE"
                     /ApEinfo_revcolor="#faac61"
                     /ApEinfo_fwdcolor="#faac61"
     miscellaneous   complement(3203..3232)
                     /label="Himar_LE"
                     /ApEinfo_revcolor="#faac61"
                     /ApEinfo_fwdcolor="#faac61"
     RS421_promot... 3233..3397
                     /label=13168
                     /ApEinfo_revcolor="#f58a5e"
                     /ApEinfo_fwdcolor="#f58a5e"
     misc_feature    complement(3398..3401)
                     /label="upstream region"
                     /ApEinfo_revcolor="#9eafd2"
                     /ApEinfo_fwdcolor="#9eafd2"
     CDS             3398..4444
                     /label="Himar_Tnp"
                     /ApEinfo_revcolor="#f58a5e"
                     /ApEinfo_fwdcolor="#f58a5e"
     prokaryote t... 4449..4629
                     /label="TAmarelleT9"
                     /ApEinfo_revcolor="#f58a5e"
                     /ApEinfo_fwdcolor="#f58a5e"
     miscellaneous   4630..4875
                     /label="oriT"
                     /ApEinfo_revcolor="#84b0dc"
                     /ApEinfo_fwdcolor="#84b0dc"
     miscellaneous   complement(4895..4934)
                     /label="UNS1"
                     /ApEinfo_revcolor="#9eafd2"
                     /ApEinfo_fwdcolor="#9eafd2"
     prokaryote t... complement(4935..4964)
                     /label="L2U5H11"
                     /ApEinfo_revcolor="#f8d3a9"
                     /ApEinfo_fwdcolor="#f8d3a9"
     primer_bind     complement(5017..5033)
                     /label="M13 fwd"
                     /ApEinfo_revcolor="#d59687"
                     /ApEinfo_fwdcolor="#d59687"
ORIGIN
        1 AACGTCGTGA CTGGGAAAAC CCTGGCGCTT GTGGTGGATC ACAGTTATTG GAGACTTCCT
       61 TGGCCGTACG ATGGGTTTTG TTTCAGGTAT CTGGCACTTT TCGGGGAAAT GTGCGCGGAA
      121 CCCCTATTTG TTTATTTTTC TAAATACATT CAAATATGTA TCCGCTCATG AGACAATAAC
      181 CCTGATAAAT GCTTCAATAA TATTGAAAAA GGAAGAGTAT GAGTATTCAA CATTTCCGTG
      241 TCGCCCTTAT TCCCTTTTTT GCGGCATTTT GCCTTCCTGT TTTTGCTCAC CCAGAAACGC
      301 TGGTGAAAGT AAAAGATGCT GAAGATCAGT TGGGTGCACG AGTGGGTTAC ATCGAACTGG
      361 ATCTCAACAG CGGTAAGATC CTTGAGAGTT TTCGCCCCGA AGAACGTTTT CCAATGATGA
      421 GCACTTTTAA AGTTCTGCTA TGTGGCGCGG TATTATCCCG TATTGACGCC GGGCAAGAGC
      481 AACTCGGTCG CCGCATACAC TATTCTCAGA ATGACTTGGT TGAGTACTCA CCAGTCACAG
      541 AAAAGCATCT TACGGATGGC ATGACAGTAA GAGAATTATG CAGTGCTGCC ATAACCATGA
      601 GTGATAACAC TGCGGCCAAC TTACTTCTGA CAACGATCGG AGGACCGAAG GAGCTAACCG
      661 CTTTTTTGCA CAACATGGGG GATCATGTAA CTCGCCTTGA TCGTTGGGAA CCGGAGCTGA
      721 ATGAAGCCAT ACCAAACGAC GAGCGTGACA CCACGATGCC TGTAGCAATG GCAACAACGT
      781 TGCGCAAACT ATTAACTGGC GAACTACTTA CTCTAGCTTC CCGGCAACAA TTAATAGACT
      841 GGATGGAGGC GGATAAAGTT GCAGGACCAC TTCTGCGCTC GGCCCTTCCG GCTGGCTGGT
      901 TTATTGCTGA TAAATCTGGA GCCGGTGAGC GTGGCTCTCG CGGTATCATT GCAGCACTGG
      961 GGCCAGATGG TAAGCCCTCC CGTATCGTAG TTATCTACAC GACGGGGAGT CAGGCAACTA
     1021 TGGATGAACG AAATAGACAG ATCGCTGAGA TAGGTGCCTC ACTGATTAAG CATTGGTAAC
     1081 TGTCAGACCA AGTTTACTCA TATATACTTT AGATTGATTT AAAACTTCAT TTTTAATTTA
     1141 AAAGGATCTA GGTGAAGATC CTTGAATTGC CATTATCAAC AAGTTTGTAC AAAAAAGCAG
     1201 GCTCCGAATT GGTATCACGA GGACGATTTG AAGCCCCCTA CCCATTTACG CTGACTTGAC
     1261 GGGACGGCGG CTTTGTTGAA TAGAGCGTCA GACCCCGTAG AAAAGATCAA AGGATCTTCG
     1321 GCCGGCCGGC GCGCCGATCT GAAGATCAGC AGTTCAACCT GTTGATAGTA CGTACTAAGC
     1381 TCTCATGTTT CACGTACTAA GCTCTCATGT TTAACGTACT AAGCTCTCAT GTTTAACGAA
     1441 CTAAACCCTC ATGGCTAACG TACTAAGCTC TCATGGCTAA CGTACTAAGC TCTCATGTTT
     1501 CACGTACTAA GCTCTCATGT TTGAACAATA AAATTAATAT AAATCAGCAA CTTAAATAGC
     1561 CTCTAAGGTT TTAAGTTTTA TAAGAAAAAA AAGAATATAT AAGGCTTTTA AAGCCTTTAA
     1621 GGTTTAACGG TTGTGGACAA CAAGCCAGGG ATGTAACGCA CTGAGAAGCC CTTAGAGCCT
     1681 CTCAAAGCAA TTTTGAGTGA CACAGGAACA CTTAACGGCT GACATGGGGC GCGCCCAGCT
     1741 GTAACGCCAG CAACGCGGCC TTTTTACGGT TCCTGGCCTT TTGCTGGCCT TTTGCTCACA
     1801 TGTTCTTTCC AGCGACATAT GCCATACGCC GAACTGAACT CCACCTAATG TCTTGGAGAT
     1861 TGTCGGATAG CGCGGAATAG GATTGTGCCC TCTGAGCGGA TAACAATTTC ACACAGGAAA
     1921 CAGCTATGAC CATGACACAT GCATCCACCA TCGCAGACTT ATCATCACTG AGCCTCCACC
     1981 TAGCCTATAC AACAATAGCG TGCGTGGTTA GCACGCTAGG TGGAAGGGCT CGGAGTTGTG
     2041 GTAATCTATG TATCCTGGGG TGCTCTTCAT GCTAGCGTAA CAGGTTGGAT GATAAGTCCC
     2101 CGGTCTAGCC GACTGCGCAA AAGACATAAT CGATTCACAA AAAATAGGCA CACGAAAAAC
     2161 AAGTTAAGGG ATGCAGTTTA TGCATCCCTT AACAAGCTTA CTTATTAAAT AATTTATAGC
     2221 TATTGAAAAG AGATAAGAAT TGTTCAAAGC TAATATTGTT TAAATCGTCA ATTCCTGCAT
     2281 GTTTTAAGGA ATTGTTAAAT TGATTTTTTG TAAATATTTT CTTGTATTCT TTGTTAACCC
     2341 ATTTCATAAC GAAATAATTA TACTTTTGTT TATCTTTGTG TGATATTCTT GATTTTTTTC
     2401 TACTTAATCT GATAAGTGAG CTATTCACTT TAGGTTTAGG ATGAAAATAT TCTCTTGGAA
     2461 CCATACTTAA TATAGAAATA TCAACTTCTG CCATTAAAAG TAATGCCAAT GAGCGTTTTG
     2521 TATTTAATAA TCTTTTAGCA AACCCGTATT CCACGATTAA ATAAATCTCA TTAGCTATAC
     2581 TATCAAAAAC AATTTTGCGT ATTATATCCG TACTTATGTT ATAAGGTATA TTACCATATA
     2641 TTTTATAGGA TTGGTTTTTA GGAAATTTAA ACTGCAATAT ATCCTTGTTT AAAACTTGGA
     2701 AATTATCGTG ATCAACAAGT TTATTTTCTG TAGTTTTGCA TAATTTATGG TCTATTTCAA
     2761 TGGCAGTTAC GAAATTACAC CTCTTTACTA ATTCAAGGGT AAAATGGCCT TTTCCTGAGC
     2821 CGATTTCAAA GATATTATCA TGTTCATTTA ATCTTATGTT TGTCATAATC TTGTCGATAT
     2881 TATGCTTAGA AGTAATAAAG TTTTGACTGT GTTTTATATT TTTCTCGTTC ATTACCTTCC
     2941 TCAACCGCAA GGGGGTGAGA GGCACTCACT CCATAAGTTC CTTTATCACC CATACTATCA
     3001 ATTTTTTGCT TAACACTGTC TTTTATTTTA TTGAAAGAAC AGGATACCCC GATACCCCCC
     3061 ATTAAGCTGA CTATCAAACA GAAAAGAATT ATCTTCTTCC AGCTTCACAC GGCGTGTGGC
     3121 TGCGGAACCG ACACTACACA CTAACGCATA CGCGCTTGGC CAATAGAACA GTACCCTACT
     3181 CGACGCGTCC TACGCGTGAC CCTAGACCGG GGACTTATCA TCCAACCTGT TAGAAAAAGC
     3241 GTTATAATGA TAATAGGAAG TAATACTCAA TGAAAATCAA AGAGCACAAA CAAGGAAGCT
     3301 AGCCGCAGGT TGCTCAAAAC AGTGTTTTGA GGTTGCAGAT GGAAGCTGAC GTGGTTTGAA
     3361 GAGAGATTTT CGAGGAGTAT AATTTGTTTG ATAGAGGATG GAAAAAAAGG AATTTCGTGT
     3421 TTTGATAAAA TACTGTTTTC TGAAGGGAAA AAATACAGTG GAAGCAAAAA CTTGGCTTGA
     3481 TAATGAGTTT CCGGACTCTG CCCCAGGGAA ATCAACAATA ATTGATTGGT ATGCAAAATT
     3541 CAAGCGTGGT GAAATGAGCA CGGAGGACGG TGAACGCAGT GGACGCCCGA AAGAGGTGGT
     3601 TACCGACGAA AACATCAAAA AAATCCACAA AATGATTTTG AATGACCGTA AAATGAAGTT
     3661 GATCGAGATA GCAGAGGCCT TAAAGATATC AAAGGAACGT GTTGGTCATA TCATTCATCA
     3721 ATATTTGGAT ATGCGGAAGC TCTGTGCGAA ATGGGTGCCG CGCGAGCTCA CATTTGACCA
     3781 AAAACAACGA CGTGTTGATG ATTCTAAGCG GTGTTTGCAG CTGTTAACTC GTAATACACC
     3841 CGAGTTTTTC CGTCGATATG TGACAATGGA TGAAACATGG CTCCATCACT ACACTCCTGA
     3901 GTCCAATCGA CAGTCGGCTG AGTGGACAGC GACCGGTGAA CCGTCTCCGA AGCGTGGAAA
     3961 GACTCAAAAG TCCGCTGGCA AAGTAATGGC CTCTGTTTTT TGGGATGCGC ATGGAATAAT
     4021 TTTTATCGAT TATCTTGAGA AGGGAAAAAC CATCAACAGT GACTATTATA TGGCGTTATT
     4081 GGAGCGTTTG AAGGTCGAAA TCGCGGCAAA ACGGCCCCAC ATGAAGAAGA AAAAAGTGTT
     4141 GTTCCACCAA GACAACGCAC CGTGCCACAA GTCATTGAGA ACGATGGCAA AAATTCATGA
     4201 ATTGGGCTTC GAATTGCTTC CCCACCCGCC GTATTCTCCA GATCTGGCCC CCAGCGACTT
     4261 TTTCTTGTTC TCAGACCTCA AAAGGATGCT CGCAGGGAAA AAATTTGGCT GCAATGAAGA
     4321 GGTGATCGCC GAAACTGAGG CCTATTTTGA GGCAAAACCG AAGGAGTACT ACCAAAATGG
     4381 TATCAAAAAA TTGGAAGGTC GTTATAATCG TTGTATCGCT CTTGAAGGGA ACTATGTTGA
     4441 ATAAGCTTGG AATCTCCTTC TCGCCTCTTT CGCTGAACAC GAAAGCGAAT CCGTTCAGCA
     4501 CACACTTTAC GATATGGCGC AAAAAGTCCT CGGCTGCGTG CCGGAAGTGA AAGACATCCA
     4561 CCTCACCATG CCCAACAAGC ATTGCCTGCT CGTGGACCTG TCCCGCTTCG GTCAGGACAA
     4621 TCCCAACGAC TTTTCCGCTG CATAACCCTG CTTCGGGGTC ATTATAGCGA TTTTTTCGGT
     4681 ATATCCATCC TTTTTCGCAC GATATACAGG ATTTTGCCAA AGGGTTCGTG TAGACTTTCC
     4741 TTGGTGTATC CAACGGCGTC AGCCGGGCAG GATAGGTGAA GTAGGCCCAC CCGCGAGCGG
     4801 GTGTTCCTTC TTCACTGTCC CTTATTCGCA CCTGGCGGTG CTCAACGGGA ATCCTGCTCT
     4861 GCGAGGCTGG CCGTACTCCT CATTGAAGAG CTCGGAGACG AGACGAGACA GCCTGAGAAT
     4921 GGATGCGAGT AATGATACAA CAATAGCGTG CTGTTCGCAC GCTAAGGTCA GGCGGAATGG
     4981 CACTTCCTTA TTCCAGATGC GTGCGGATTA TGCATGACTG GCCGTCGTTT TAC
//
