# Supplementary material for: A scalable transposon mutagenesis system for non-model bacteria
Source: bioRxiv preprint, doi:10.64898/2025.12.22.696024, version 1 (2025-12-23)
Supplement: Plasmid sequences [file 696024_file12.zip › Plasmid sequences/Transposon variant libraries/Himar1-only libraries/pGLU_30/pGLU_9-pGLU_71-pGLU_85.gb]

LOCUS       pGLU_9-pGLU_71-pGLU_85  5041 bp ds-DNA     circular     19-NOV-2024
DEFINITION  .
KEYWORDS    "Name:pGLU_9-pGLU_71-pGLU_85" "Tnp Promoter:PmarC9_Himar" "Abr
            Promoter:Firmicutes_38_13168" "Selectable Marker:Erythromycin"
            "Transposase:Himar"
FEATURES             Location/Qualifiers
     promoter        114..218
                     /label="Pamp"
                     /ApEinfo_revcolor="#faac61"
                     /ApEinfo_fwdcolor="#faac61"
     CDS             219..1079
                     /label="AmpR"
                     /ApEinfo_revcolor="#f58a5e"
                     /ApEinfo_fwdcolor="#f58a5e"
     ORI             complement(1336..1724)
                     /label="R6K ORI"
                     /ApEinfo_revcolor="#f58a5e"
                     /ApEinfo_fwdcolor="#f58a5e"
     primer_bind     1914..1930
                     /label="M13 rev"
                     /ApEinfo_revcolor="#c7b0e3"
                     /ApEinfo_fwdcolor="#c7b0e3"
     prokaryote p... complement(1987..2018)
                     /label="L2U8H11"
                     /ApEinfo_revcolor="#75c6a9"
                     /ApEinfo_fwdcolor="#75c6a9"
     miscellaneous   complement(2019..2058)
                     /label="UNSX"
                     /ApEinfo_revcolor="#9eafd2"
                     /ApEinfo_fwdcolor="#9eafd2"
     miscellaneous   2078..2107
                     /label="Himar_LE"
                     /ApEinfo_revcolor="#faac61"
                     /ApEinfo_fwdcolor="#faac61"
     miscellaneous   complement(2078..2107)
                     /label="Himar_RE"
                     /ApEinfo_revcolor="#faac61"
                     /ApEinfo_fwdcolor="#faac61"
     prokaryote t... complement(2108..2193)
                     /label="TermC"
                     /ApEinfo_revcolor="#f8d3a9"
                     /ApEinfo_fwdcolor="#f8d3a9"
     misc_feature    complement(2198..2932)
                     /label="ermC"
                     /ApEinfo_revcolor="#faac61"
                     /ApEinfo_fwdcolor="#faac61"
                     /note="codon-optimized to allow Twist synthesis"
     misc_feature    complement(2930..2933)
                     /label="downstream region"
                     /ApEinfo_revcolor="#9eafd2"
                     /ApEinfo_fwdcolor="#9eafd2"
     RS421_promot... complement(2934..3098)
                     /label=13168
                     /ApEinfo_revcolor="#f58a5e"
                     /ApEinfo_fwdcolor="#f58a5e"
     misc_feature    3099..3128
                     /label="R primer binding"
                     /ApEinfo_revcolor="#d6b295"
                     /ApEinfo_fwdcolor="#d6b295"
     promoter ID ... complement(3129..3148)
                     /label=">skpp-1916-F_sk20mer-1027"
                     /ApEinfo_revcolor="#f58a5e"
                     /ApEinfo_fwdcolor="#f58a5e"
     misc_feature    complement(3149..3152)
                     /label="downstream region"
                     /ApEinfo_revcolor="#9eafd2"
                     /ApEinfo_fwdcolor="#9eafd2"
     misc_feature    complement(3149..3152)
                     /label="upstream region"
                     /ApEinfo_revcolor="#9eafd2"
                     /ApEinfo_fwdcolor="#9eafd2"
     promoter ID ... complement(3153..3172)
                     /label=">skpp-1930-F_sk20mer-2946"
                     /ApEinfo_revcolor="#f58a5e"
                     /ApEinfo_fwdcolor="#f58a5e"
     misc_feature    complement(3173..3202)
                     /label="F primer binding"
                     /ApEinfo_revcolor="#d6b295"
                     /ApEinfo_fwdcolor="#d6b295"
     miscellaneous   3203..3232
                     /label="Himar_RE"
                     /ApEinfo_revcolor="#faac61"
                     /ApEinfo_fwdcolor="#faac61"
     miscellaneous   complement(3203..3232)
                     /label="Himar_LE"
                     /ApEinfo_revcolor="#faac61"
                     /ApEinfo_fwdcolor="#faac61"
     misc_feature    complement(3406..3409)
                     /label="upstream region"
                     /ApEinfo_revcolor="#9eafd2"
                     /ApEinfo_fwdcolor="#9eafd2"
     CDS             3406..4452
                     /label="Himar_Tnp"
                     /ApEinfo_revcolor="#f58a5e"
                     /ApEinfo_fwdcolor="#f58a5e"
     prokaryote t... 4457..4637
                     /label="TAmarelleT9"
                     /ApEinfo_revcolor="#f58a5e"
                     /ApEinfo_fwdcolor="#f58a5e"
     miscellaneous   4638..4883
                     /label="oriT"
                     /ApEinfo_revcolor="#84b0dc"
                     /ApEinfo_fwdcolor="#84b0dc"
     miscellaneous   complement(4903..4942)
                     /label="UNS1"
                     /ApEinfo_revcolor="#9eafd2"
                     /ApEinfo_fwdcolor="#9eafd2"
     prokaryote t... complement(4943..4972)
                     /label="L2U5H11"
                     /ApEinfo_revcolor="#f8d3a9"
                     /ApEinfo_fwdcolor="#f8d3a9"
     primer_bind     complement(5025..5041)
                     /label="M13 fwd"
                     /ApEinfo_revcolor="#d59687"
                     /ApEinfo_fwdcolor="#d59687"
ORIGIN
        1 AACGTCGTGA CTGGGAAAAC CCTGGCGCTT GTGGTGGATC ACAGTTATTG GAGACTTCCT
       61 TGGCCGTACG ATGGGTTTTG TTTCAGGTAT CTGGCACTTT TCGGGGAAAT GTGCGCGGAA
      121 CCCCTATTTG TTTATTTTTC TAAATACATT CAAATATGTA TCCGCTCATG AGACAATAAC
      181 CCTGATAAAT GCTTCAATAA TATTGAAAAA GGAAGAGTAT GAGTATTCAA CATTTCCGTG
      241 TCGCCCTTAT TCCCTTTTTT GCGGCATTTT GCCTTCCTGT TTTTGCTCAC CCAGAAACGC
      301 TGGTGAAAGT AAAAGATGCT GAAGATCAGT TGGGTGCACG AGTGGGTTAC ATCGAACTGG
      361 ATCTCAACAG CGGTAAGATC CTTGAGAGTT TTCGCCCCGA AGAACGTTTT CCAATGATGA
      421 GCACTTTTAA AGTTCTGCTA TGTGGCGCGG TATTATCCCG TATTGACGCC GGGCAAGAGC
      481 AACTCGGTCG CCGCATACAC TATTCTCAGA ATGACTTGGT TGAGTACTCA CCAGTCACAG
      541 AAAAGCATCT TACGGATGGC ATGACAGTAA GAGAATTATG CAGTGCTGCC ATAACCATGA
      601 GTGATAACAC TGCGGCCAAC TTACTTCTGA CAACGATCGG AGGACCGAAG GAGCTAACCG
      661 CTTTTTTGCA CAACATGGGG GATCATGTAA CTCGCCTTGA TCGTTGGGAA CCGGAGCTGA
      721 ATGAAGCCAT ACCAAACGAC GAGCGTGACA CCACGATGCC TGTAGCAATG GCAACAACGT
      781 TGCGCAAACT ATTAACTGGC GAACTACTTA CTCTAGCTTC CCGGCAACAA TTAATAGACT
      841 GGATGGAGGC GGATAAAGTT GCAGGACCAC TTCTGCGCTC GGCCCTTCCG GCTGGCTGGT
      901 TTATTGCTGA TAAATCTGGA GCCGGTGAGC GTGGCTCTCG CGGTATCATT GCAGCACTGG
      961 GGCCAGATGG TAAGCCCTCC CGTATCGTAG TTATCTACAC GACGGGGAGT CAGGCAACTA
     1021 TGGATGAACG AAATAGACAG ATCGCTGAGA TAGGTGCCTC ACTGATTAAG CATTGGTAAC
     1081 TGTCAGACCA AGTTTACTCA TATATACTTT AGATTGATTT AAAACTTCAT TTTTAATTTA
     1141 AAAGGATCTA GGTGAAGATC CTTGAATTGC CATTATCAAC AAGTTTGTAC AAAAAAGCAG
     1201 GCTCCGAATT GGTATCACGA GGACGATTTG AAGCCCCCTA CCCATTTACG CTGACTTGAC
     1261 GGGACGGCGG CTTTGTTGAA TAGAGCGTCA GACCCCGTAG AAAAGATCAA AGGATCTTCG
     1321 GCCGGCCGGC GCGCCGATCT GAAGATCAGC AGTTCAACCT GTTGATAGTA CGTACTAAGC
     1381 TCTCATGTTT CACGTACTAA GCTCTCATGT TTAACGTACT AAGCTCTCAT GTTTAACGAA
     1441 CTAAACCCTC ATGGCTAACG TACTAAGCTC TCATGGCTAA CGTACTAAGC TCTCATGTTT
     1501 CACGTACTAA GCTCTCATGT TTGAACAATA AAATTAATAT AAATCAGCAA CTTAAATAGC
     1561 CTCTAAGGTT TTAAGTTTTA TAAGAAAAAA AAGAATATAT AAGGCTTTTA AAGCCTTTAA
     1621 GGTTTAACGG TTGTGGACAA CAAGCCAGGG ATGTAACGCA CTGAGAAGCC CTTAGAGCCT
     1681 CTCAAAGCAA TTTTGAGTGA CACAGGAACA CTTAACGGCT GACATGGGGC GCGCCCAGCT
     1741 GTAACGCCAG CAACGCGGCC TTTTTACGGT TCCTGGCCTT TTGCTGGCCT TTTGCTCACA
     1801 TGTTCTTTCC AGCGACATAT GCCATACGCC GAACTGAACT CCACCTAATG TCTTGGAGAT
     1861 TGTCGGATAG CGCGGAATAG GATTGTGCCC TCTGAGCGGA TAACAATTTC ACACAGGAAA
     1921 CAGCTATGAC CATGACACAT GCATCCACCA TCGCAGACTT ATCATCACTG AGCCTCCACC
     1981 TAGCCTATAC AACAATAGCG TGCGTGGTTA GCACGCTAGG TGGAAGGGCT CGGAGTTGTG
     2041 GTAATCTATG TATCCTGGGG TGCTCTTCAT GCTAGCGTAA CAGGTTGGAT GATAAGTCCC
     2101 CGGTCTAGCC GACTGCGCAA AAGACATAAT CGATTCACAA AAAATAGGCA CACGAAAAAC
     2161 AAGTTAAGGG ATGCAGTTTA TGCATCCCTT AACAAGCTTA CTTATTAAAT AATTTATAGC
     2221 TATTGAAAAG AGATAAGAAT TGTTCAAAGC TAATATTGTT TAAATCGTCA ATTCCTGCAT
     2281 GTTTTAAGGA ATTGTTAAAT TGATTTTTTG TAAATATTTT CTTGTATTCT TTGTTAACCC
     2341 ATTTCATAAC GAAATAATTA TACTTTTGTT TATCTTTGTG TGATATTCTT GATTTTTTTC
     2401 TACTTAATCT GATAAGTGAG CTATTCACTT TAGGTTTAGG ATGAAAATAT TCTCTTGGAA
     2461 CCATACTTAA TATAGAAATA TCAACTTCTG CCATTAAAAG TAATGCCAAT GAGCGTTTTG
     2521 TATTTAATAA TCTTTTAGCA AACCCGTATT CCACGATTAA ATAAATCTCA TTAGCTATAC
     2581 TATCAAAAAC AATTTTGCGT ATTATATCCG TACTTATGTT ATAAGGTATA TTACCATATA
     2641 TTTTATAGGA TTGGTTTTTA GGAAATTTAA ACTGCAATAT ATCCTTGTTT AAAACTTGGA
     2701 AATTATCGTG ATCAACAAGT TTATTTTCTG TAGTTTTGCA TAATTTATGG TCTATTTCAA
     2761 TGGCAGTTAC GAAATTACAC CTCTTTACTA ATTCAAGGGT AAAATGGCCT TTTCCTGAGC
     2821 CGATTTCAAA GATATTATCA TGTTCATTTA ATCTTATGTT TGTCATAATC TTGTCGATAT
     2881 TATGCTTAGA AGTAATAAAG TTTTGACTGT GTTTTATATT TTTCTCGTTC ATTCCTCTAT
     2941 CAAACAAATT ATACTCCTCG AAAATCTCTC TTCAAACCAC GTCAGCTTCC ATCTGCAACC
     3001 TCAAAACACT GTTTTGAGCA ACCTGCGGCT AGCTTCCTTG TTTGTGCTCT TTGATTTTCA
     3061 TTGAGTATTA CTTCCTATTA TCATTATAAC GCTTTTTCCC AGCTTCACAC GGCGTGTGGC
     3121 TGCGGAACGA GGAGCCCAGG TTCTATCATA CGCTATTTTA GCCCTGCCTC GCACCCTACT
     3181 CGACGCGTCC TACGCGTGAC CCTAGACCGG GGACTTATCA TCCAACCTGT TAGCGGCCGC
     3241 CAGTGTGATG GATGACACAT AGATGGCGTC GCTAGTATTA AATGCATATT ATTTTTATAT
     3301 AGTACCAACC TTCAAATGAT TCGTGTCAAA ATTTGACGTC TGTAAGTCAA TTAGTTTGTG
     3361 AGATAGAGCG TCTTTTGTGA AGCAACTTTT GTTATTGTGA AACATATGGA AAAAAAGGAA
     3421 TTTCGTGTTT TGATAAAATA CTGTTTTCTG AAGGGAAAAA ATACAGTGGA AGCAAAAACT
     3481 TGGCTTGATA ATGAGTTTCC GGACTCTGCC CCAGGGAAAT CAACAATAAT TGATTGGTAT
     3541 GCAAAATTCA AGCGTGGTGA AATGAGCACG GAGGACGGTG AACGCAGTGG ACGCCCGAAA
     3601 GAGGTGGTTA CCGACGAAAA CATCAAAAAA ATCCACAAAA TGATTTTGAA TGACCGTAAA
     3661 ATGAAGTTGA TCGAGATAGC AGAGGCCTTA AAGATATCAA AGGAACGTGT TGGTCATATC
     3721 ATTCATCAAT ATTTGGATAT GCGGAAGCTC TGTGCGAAAT GGGTGCCGCG CGAGCTCACA
     3781 TTTGACCAAA AACAACGACG TGTTGATGAT TCTAAGCGGT GTTTGCAGCT GTTAACTCGT
     3841 AATACACCCG AGTTTTTCCG TCGATATGTG ACAATGGATG AAACATGGCT CCATCACTAC
     3901 ACTCCTGAGT CCAATCGACA GTCGGCTGAG TGGACAGCGA CCGGTGAACC GTCTCCGAAG
     3961 CGTGGAAAGA CTCAAAAGTC CGCTGGCAAA GTAATGGCCT CTGTTTTTTG GGATGCGCAT
     4021 GGAATAATTT TTATCGATTA TCTTGAGAAG GGAAAAACCA TCAACAGTGA CTATTATATG
     4081 GCGTTATTGG AGCGTTTGAA GGTCGAAATC GCGGCAAAAC GGCCCCACAT GAAGAAGAAA
     4141 AAAGTGTTGT TCCACCAAGA CAACGCACCG TGCCACAAGT CATTGAGAAC GATGGCAAAA
     4201 ATTCATGAAT TGGGCTTCGA ATTGCTTCCC CACCCGCCGT ATTCTCCAGA TCTGGCCCCC
     4261 AGCGACTTTT TCTTGTTCTC AGACCTCAAA AGGATGCTCG CAGGGAAAAA ATTTGGCTGC
     4321 AATGAAGAGG TGATCGCCGA AACTGAGGCC TATTTTGAGG CAAAACCGAA GGAGTACTAC
     4381 CAAAATGGTA TCAAAAAATT GGAAGGTCGT TATAATCGTT GTATCGCTCT TGAAGGGAAC
     4441 TATGTTGAAT AAGCTTGGAA TCTCCTTCTC GCCTCTTTCG CTGAACACGA AAGCGAATCC
     4501 GTTCAGCACA CACTTTACGA TATGGCGCAA AAAGTCCTCG GCTGCGTGCC GGAAGTGAAA
     4561 GACATCCACC TCACCATGCC CAACAAGCAT TGCCTGCTCG TGGACCTGTC CCGCTTCGGT
     4621 CAGGACAATC CCAACGACTT TTCCGCTGCA TAACCCTGCT TCGGGGTCAT TATAGCGATT
     4681 TTTTCGGTAT ATCCATCCTT TTTCGCACGA TATACAGGAT TTTGCCAAAG GGTTCGTGTA
     4741 GACTTTCCTT GGTGTATCCA ACGGCGTCAG CCGGGCAGGA TAGGTGAAGT AGGCCCACCC
     4801 GCGAGCGGGT GTTCCTTCTT CACTGTCCCT TATTCGCACC TGGCGGTGCT CAACGGGAAT
     4861 CCTGCTCTGC GAGGCTGGCC GTACTCCTCA TTGAAGAGCT CGGAGACGAG ACGAGACAGC
     4921 CTGAGAATGG ATGCGAGTAA TGATACAACA ATAGCGTGCT GTTCGCACGC TAAGGTCAGG
     4981 CGGAATGGCA CTTCCTTATT CCAGATGCGT GCGGATTATG CATGACTGGC CGTCGTTTTA
     5041 C
//
