# Supplementary material for: A scalable transposon mutagenesis system for non-model bacteria
Source: bioRxiv preprint, doi:10.64898/2025.12.22.696024, version 1 (2025-12-23)
Supplement: Plasmid sequences [file 696024_file12.zip › Plasmid sequences/Transposon variant libraries/Himar1-only libraries/pGLU_30/pGLU_9-pGLU_68-pGLU_94.gb]

LOCUS       pGLU_9-pGLU_68-pGLU_94  5033 bp ds-DNA     circular     19-NOV-2024
DEFINITION  .
KEYWORDS    "Name:pGLU_9-pGLU_68-pGLU_94" "Tnp Promoter:Firmicutes_40_13926"
            "Abr Promoter:Dummy_abr" "Selectable Marker:Erythromycin"
            "Transposase:Himar"
FEATURES             Location/Qualifiers
     promoter        114..218
                     /label="Pamp"
                     /ApEinfo_revcolor="#faac61"
                     /ApEinfo_fwdcolor="#faac61"
     CDS             219..1079
                     /label="AmpR"
                     /ApEinfo_revcolor="#f58a5e"
                     /ApEinfo_fwdcolor="#f58a5e"
     ORI             complement(1336..1724)
                     /label="R6K ORI"
                     /ApEinfo_revcolor="#f58a5e"
                     /ApEinfo_fwdcolor="#f58a5e"
     primer_bind     1914..1930
                     /label="M13 rev"
                     /ApEinfo_revcolor="#c7b0e3"
                     /ApEinfo_fwdcolor="#c7b0e3"
     prokaryote p... complement(1987..2018)
                     /label="L2U8H11"
                     /ApEinfo_revcolor="#75c6a9"
                     /ApEinfo_fwdcolor="#75c6a9"
     miscellaneous   complement(2019..2058)
                     /label="UNSX"
                     /ApEinfo_revcolor="#9eafd2"
                     /ApEinfo_fwdcolor="#9eafd2"
     miscellaneous   2078..2107
                     /label="Himar_LE"
                     /ApEinfo_revcolor="#faac61"
                     /ApEinfo_fwdcolor="#faac61"
     miscellaneous   complement(2078..2107)
                     /label="Himar_RE"
                     /ApEinfo_revcolor="#faac61"
                     /ApEinfo_fwdcolor="#faac61"
     prokaryote t... complement(2108..2193)
                     /label="TermC"
                     /ApEinfo_revcolor="#f8d3a9"
                     /ApEinfo_fwdcolor="#f8d3a9"
     misc_feature    complement(2198..2932)
                     /label="ermC"
                     /ApEinfo_revcolor="#faac61"
                     /ApEinfo_fwdcolor="#faac61"
                     /note="codon-optimized to allow Twist synthesis"
     misc_feature    complement(2930..2933)
                     /label="downstream region"
                     /ApEinfo_revcolor="#9eafd2"
                     /ApEinfo_fwdcolor="#9eafd2"
     misc_feature    complement(2934..3098)
                     /label="Dummy_[abr]"
                     /ApEinfo_revcolor="#c6c9d1"
                     /ApEinfo_fwdcolor="#c6c9d1"
     misc_feature    3099..3128
                     /label="R primer binding"
                     /ApEinfo_revcolor="#d6b295"
                     /ApEinfo_fwdcolor="#d6b295"
     promoter ID ... complement(3129..3148)
                     /label=">skpp-1913-F_sk20mer-4523"
                     /ApEinfo_revcolor="#f58a5e"
                     /ApEinfo_fwdcolor="#f58a5e"
     misc_feature    complement(3149..3152)
                     /label="downstream region"
                     /ApEinfo_revcolor="#9eafd2"
                     /ApEinfo_fwdcolor="#9eafd2"
     misc_feature    complement(3149..3152)
                     /label="upstream region"
                     /ApEinfo_revcolor="#9eafd2"
                     /ApEinfo_fwdcolor="#9eafd2"
     promoter ID ... complement(3153..3172)
                     /label=">skpp-1939-F_sk20mer-6802"
                     /ApEinfo_revcolor="#f58a5e"
                     /ApEinfo_fwdcolor="#f58a5e"
     misc_feature    complement(3173..3202)
                     /label="F primer binding"
                     /ApEinfo_revcolor="#d6b295"
                     /ApEinfo_fwdcolor="#d6b295"
     miscellaneous   3203..3232
                     /label="Himar_RE"
                     /ApEinfo_revcolor="#faac61"
                     /ApEinfo_fwdcolor="#faac61"
     miscellaneous   complement(3203..3232)
                     /label="Himar_LE"
                     /ApEinfo_revcolor="#faac61"
                     /ApEinfo_fwdcolor="#faac61"
     RS421_promot... 3233..3397
                     /label=13926
                     /ApEinfo_revcolor="#f58a5e"
                     /ApEinfo_fwdcolor="#f58a5e"
     misc_feature    complement(3398..3401)
                     /label="upstream region"
                     /ApEinfo_revcolor="#9eafd2"
                     /ApEinfo_fwdcolor="#9eafd2"
     CDS             3398..4444
                     /label="Himar_Tnp"
                     /ApEinfo_revcolor="#f58a5e"
                     /ApEinfo_fwdcolor="#f58a5e"
     prokaryote t... 4449..4629
                     /label="TAmarelleT9"
                     /ApEinfo_revcolor="#f58a5e"
                     /ApEinfo_fwdcolor="#f58a5e"
     miscellaneous   4630..4875
                     /label="oriT"
                     /ApEinfo_revcolor="#84b0dc"
                     /ApEinfo_fwdcolor="#84b0dc"
     miscellaneous   complement(4895..4934)
                     /label="UNS1"
                     /ApEinfo_revcolor="#9eafd2"
                     /ApEinfo_fwdcolor="#9eafd2"
     prokaryote t... complement(4935..4964)
                     /label="L2U5H11"
                     /ApEinfo_revcolor="#f8d3a9"
                     /ApEinfo_fwdcolor="#f8d3a9"
     primer_bind     complement(5017..5033)
                     /label="M13 fwd"
                     /ApEinfo_revcolor="#d59687"
                     /ApEinfo_fwdcolor="#d59687"
ORIGIN
        1 AACGTCGTGA CTGGGAAAAC CCTGGCGCTT GTGGTGGATC ACAGTTATTG GAGACTTCCT
       61 TGGCCGTACG ATGGGTTTTG TTTCAGGTAT CTGGCACTTT TCGGGGAAAT GTGCGCGGAA
      121 CCCCTATTTG TTTATTTTTC TAAATACATT CAAATATGTA TCCGCTCATG AGACAATAAC
      181 CCTGATAAAT GCTTCAATAA TATTGAAAAA GGAAGAGTAT GAGTATTCAA CATTTCCGTG
      241 TCGCCCTTAT TCCCTTTTTT GCGGCATTTT GCCTTCCTGT TTTTGCTCAC CCAGAAACGC
      301 TGGTGAAAGT AAAAGATGCT GAAGATCAGT TGGGTGCACG AGTGGGTTAC ATCGAACTGG
      361 ATCTCAACAG CGGTAAGATC CTTGAGAGTT TTCGCCCCGA AGAACGTTTT CCAATGATGA
      421 GCACTTTTAA AGTTCTGCTA TGTGGCGCGG TATTATCCCG TATTGACGCC GGGCAAGAGC
      481 AACTCGGTCG CCGCATACAC TATTCTCAGA ATGACTTGGT TGAGTACTCA CCAGTCACAG
      541 AAAAGCATCT TACGGATGGC ATGACAGTAA GAGAATTATG CAGTGCTGCC ATAACCATGA
      601 GTGATAACAC TGCGGCCAAC TTACTTCTGA CAACGATCGG AGGACCGAAG GAGCTAACCG
      661 CTTTTTTGCA CAACATGGGG GATCATGTAA CTCGCCTTGA TCGTTGGGAA CCGGAGCTGA
      721 ATGAAGCCAT ACCAAACGAC GAGCGTGACA CCACGATGCC TGTAGCAATG GCAACAACGT
      781 TGCGCAAACT ATTAACTGGC GAACTACTTA CTCTAGCTTC CCGGCAACAA TTAATAGACT
      841 GGATGGAGGC GGATAAAGTT GCAGGACCAC TTCTGCGCTC GGCCCTTCCG GCTGGCTGGT
      901 TTATTGCTGA TAAATCTGGA GCCGGTGAGC GTGGCTCTCG CGGTATCATT GCAGCACTGG
      961 GGCCAGATGG TAAGCCCTCC CGTATCGTAG TTATCTACAC GACGGGGAGT CAGGCAACTA
     1021 TGGATGAACG AAATAGACAG ATCGCTGAGA TAGGTGCCTC ACTGATTAAG CATTGGTAAC
     1081 TGTCAGACCA AGTTTACTCA TATATACTTT AGATTGATTT AAAACTTCAT TTTTAATTTA
     1141 AAAGGATCTA GGTGAAGATC CTTGAATTGC CATTATCAAC AAGTTTGTAC AAAAAAGCAG
     1201 GCTCCGAATT GGTATCACGA GGACGATTTG AAGCCCCCTA CCCATTTACG CTGACTTGAC
     1261 GGGACGGCGG CTTTGTTGAA TAGAGCGTCA GACCCCGTAG AAAAGATCAA AGGATCTTCG
     1321 GCCGGCCGGC GCGCCGATCT GAAGATCAGC AGTTCAACCT GTTGATAGTA CGTACTAAGC
     1381 TCTCATGTTT CACGTACTAA GCTCTCATGT TTAACGTACT AAGCTCTCAT GTTTAACGAA
     1441 CTAAACCCTC ATGGCTAACG TACTAAGCTC TCATGGCTAA CGTACTAAGC TCTCATGTTT
     1501 CACGTACTAA GCTCTCATGT TTGAACAATA AAATTAATAT AAATCAGCAA CTTAAATAGC
     1561 CTCTAAGGTT TTAAGTTTTA TAAGAAAAAA AAGAATATAT AAGGCTTTTA AAGCCTTTAA
     1621 GGTTTAACGG TTGTGGACAA CAAGCCAGGG ATGTAACGCA CTGAGAAGCC CTTAGAGCCT
     1681 CTCAAAGCAA TTTTGAGTGA CACAGGAACA CTTAACGGCT GACATGGGGC GCGCCCAGCT
     1741 GTAACGCCAG CAACGCGGCC TTTTTACGGT TCCTGGCCTT TTGCTGGCCT TTTGCTCACA
     1801 TGTTCTTTCC AGCGACATAT GCCATACGCC GAACTGAACT CCACCTAATG TCTTGGAGAT
     1861 TGTCGGATAG CGCGGAATAG GATTGTGCCC TCTGAGCGGA TAACAATTTC ACACAGGAAA
     1921 CAGCTATGAC CATGACACAT GCATCCACCA TCGCAGACTT ATCATCACTG AGCCTCCACC
     1981 TAGCCTATAC AACAATAGCG TGCGTGGTTA GCACGCTAGG TGGAAGGGCT CGGAGTTGTG
     2041 GTAATCTATG TATCCTGGGG TGCTCTTCAT GCTAGCGTAA CAGGTTGGAT GATAAGTCCC
     2101 CGGTCTAGCC GACTGCGCAA AAGACATAAT CGATTCACAA AAAATAGGCA CACGAAAAAC
     2161 AAGTTAAGGG ATGCAGTTTA TGCATCCCTT AACAAGCTTA CTTATTAAAT AATTTATAGC
     2221 TATTGAAAAG AGATAAGAAT TGTTCAAAGC TAATATTGTT TAAATCGTCA ATTCCTGCAT
     2281 GTTTTAAGGA ATTGTTAAAT TGATTTTTTG TAAATATTTT CTTGTATTCT TTGTTAACCC
     2341 ATTTCATAAC GAAATAATTA TACTTTTGTT TATCTTTGTG TGATATTCTT GATTTTTTTC
     2401 TACTTAATCT GATAAGTGAG CTATTCACTT TAGGTTTAGG ATGAAAATAT TCTCTTGGAA
     2461 CCATACTTAA TATAGAAATA TCAACTTCTG CCATTAAAAG TAATGCCAAT GAGCGTTTTG
     2521 TATTTAATAA TCTTTTAGCA AACCCGTATT CCACGATTAA ATAAATCTCA TTAGCTATAC
     2581 TATCAAAAAC AATTTTGCGT ATTATATCCG TACTTATGTT ATAAGGTATA TTACCATATA
     2641 TTTTATAGGA TTGGTTTTTA GGAAATTTAA ACTGCAATAT ATCCTTGTTT AAAACTTGGA
     2701 AATTATCGTG ATCAACAAGT TTATTTTCTG TAGTTTTGCA TAATTTATGG TCTATTTCAA
     2761 TGGCAGTTAC GAAATTACAC CTCTTTACTA ATTCAAGGGT AAAATGGCCT TTTCCTGAGC
     2821 CGATTTCAAA GATATTATCA TGTTCATTTA ATCTTATGTT TGTCATAATC TTGTCGATAT
     2881 TATGCTTAGA AGTAATAAAG TTTTGACTGT GTTTTATATT TTTCTCGTTC ATTACCACGA
     2941 TGGGCTTTGT ATCAGGTATC CAAAAGGAAA TTCTGATGCC GCGCTTCGAT TCACCAAAGT
     3001 GTGGATGTTC CCTTTGTACG GGTTTGATAC TGCTGTTGTG GCAGGCGTCT TAGTTAGCTA
     3061 CCGCTATCCC CAACGTGCAA CAGTCTACTT CCTCGGTGCC AGCTTCACAC GGCGTGTGGC
     3121 TGCGGAACGC CACGATCACA AACCCTACTA CGGCCCTAGC GTTCATTCAT GTACCCTACT
     3181 CGACGCGTCC TACGCGTGAC CCTAGACCGG GGACTTATCA TCCAACCTGT TAGAAGCAAG
     3241 GAGATTAACT GCCCGTAACA GCCCGATTGG TGAGGGCTCA TAATCAGTGG GGAATGAAGC
     3301 ACCCACTGAT TAAAGTTTCA CTTTATCAAT GCAAGCAATG TTTGAATTTT GTTTTCAAGT
     3361 AAATCAATGA GAGAATTGAA AGGCAGGAGA AAGAAACATG GAAAAAAAGG AATTTCGTGT
     3421 TTTGATAAAA TACTGTTTTC TGAAGGGAAA AAATACAGTG GAAGCAAAAA CTTGGCTTGA
     3481 TAATGAGTTT CCGGACTCTG CCCCAGGGAA ATCAACAATA ATTGATTGGT ATGCAAAATT
     3541 CAAGCGTGGT GAAATGAGCA CGGAGGACGG TGAACGCAGT GGACGCCCGA AAGAGGTGGT
     3601 TACCGACGAA AACATCAAAA AAATCCACAA AATGATTTTG AATGACCGTA AAATGAAGTT
     3661 GATCGAGATA GCAGAGGCCT TAAAGATATC AAAGGAACGT GTTGGTCATA TCATTCATCA
     3721 ATATTTGGAT ATGCGGAAGC TCTGTGCGAA ATGGGTGCCG CGCGAGCTCA CATTTGACCA
     3781 AAAACAACGA CGTGTTGATG ATTCTAAGCG GTGTTTGCAG CTGTTAACTC GTAATACACC
     3841 CGAGTTTTTC CGTCGATATG TGACAATGGA TGAAACATGG CTCCATCACT ACACTCCTGA
     3901 GTCCAATCGA CAGTCGGCTG AGTGGACAGC GACCGGTGAA CCGTCTCCGA AGCGTGGAAA
     3961 GACTCAAAAG TCCGCTGGCA AAGTAATGGC CTCTGTTTTT TGGGATGCGC ATGGAATAAT
     4021 TTTTATCGAT TATCTTGAGA AGGGAAAAAC CATCAACAGT GACTATTATA TGGCGTTATT
     4081 GGAGCGTTTG AAGGTCGAAA TCGCGGCAAA ACGGCCCCAC ATGAAGAAGA AAAAAGTGTT
     4141 GTTCCACCAA GACAACGCAC CGTGCCACAA GTCATTGAGA ACGATGGCAA AAATTCATGA
     4201 ATTGGGCTTC GAATTGCTTC CCCACCCGCC GTATTCTCCA GATCTGGCCC CCAGCGACTT
     4261 TTTCTTGTTC TCAGACCTCA AAAGGATGCT CGCAGGGAAA AAATTTGGCT GCAATGAAGA
     4321 GGTGATCGCC GAAACTGAGG CCTATTTTGA GGCAAAACCG AAGGAGTACT ACCAAAATGG
     4381 TATCAAAAAA TTGGAAGGTC GTTATAATCG TTGTATCGCT CTTGAAGGGA ACTATGTTGA
     4441 ATAAGCTTGG AATCTCCTTC TCGCCTCTTT CGCTGAACAC GAAAGCGAAT CCGTTCAGCA
     4501 CACACTTTAC GATATGGCGC AAAAAGTCCT CGGCTGCGTG CCGGAAGTGA AAGACATCCA
     4561 CCTCACCATG CCCAACAAGC ATTGCCTGCT CGTGGACCTG TCCCGCTTCG GTCAGGACAA
     4621 TCCCAACGAC TTTTCCGCTG CATAACCCTG CTTCGGGGTC ATTATAGCGA TTTTTTCGGT
     4681 ATATCCATCC TTTTTCGCAC GATATACAGG ATTTTGCCAA AGGGTTCGTG TAGACTTTCC
     4741 TTGGTGTATC CAACGGCGTC AGCCGGGCAG GATAGGTGAA GTAGGCCCAC CCGCGAGCGG
     4801 GTGTTCCTTC TTCACTGTCC CTTATTCGCA CCTGGCGGTG CTCAACGGGA ATCCTGCTCT
     4861 GCGAGGCTGG CCGTACTCCT CATTGAAGAG CTCGGAGACG AGACGAGACA GCCTGAGAAT
     4921 GGATGCGAGT AATGATACAA CAATAGCGTG CTGTTCGCAC GCTAAGGTCA GGCGGAATGG
     4981 CACTTCCTTA TTCCAGATGC GTGCGGATTA TGCATGACTG GCCGTCGTTT TAC
//
