# Supplementary material for: A scalable transposon mutagenesis system for non-model bacteria
Source: bioRxiv preprint, doi:10.64898/2025.12.22.696024, version 1 (2025-12-23)
Supplement: Plasmid sequences [file 696024_file12.zip › Plasmid sequences/Transposon variant libraries/Himar1-only libraries/pGLU_30/pGLU_9-pGLU_82-pGLU_88.gb]

LOCUS       pGLU_9-pGLU_82-pGLU_88  5033 bp ds-DNA     circular     19-NOV-2024
DEFINITION  .
KEYWORDS    "Name:pGLU_9-pGLU_82-pGLU_88" "Tnp
            Promoter:Proteobacteria_62_13467" "Abr
            Promoter:Proteobacteria_70_13550" "Selectable Marker:Erythromycin"
            "Transposase:Himar"
FEATURES             Location/Qualifiers
     promoter        114..218
                     /label="Pamp"
                     /ApEinfo_revcolor="#faac61"
                     /ApEinfo_fwdcolor="#faac61"
     CDS             219..1079
                     /label="AmpR"
                     /ApEinfo_revcolor="#f58a5e"
                     /ApEinfo_fwdcolor="#f58a5e"
     ORI             complement(1336..1724)
                     /label="R6K ORI"
                     /ApEinfo_revcolor="#f58a5e"
                     /ApEinfo_fwdcolor="#f58a5e"
     primer_bind     1914..1930
                     /label="M13 rev"
                     /ApEinfo_revcolor="#c7b0e3"
                     /ApEinfo_fwdcolor="#c7b0e3"
     prokaryote p... complement(1987..2018)
                     /label="L2U8H11"
                     /ApEinfo_revcolor="#75c6a9"
                     /ApEinfo_fwdcolor="#75c6a9"
     miscellaneous   complement(2019..2058)
                     /label="UNSX"
                     /ApEinfo_revcolor="#9eafd2"
                     /ApEinfo_fwdcolor="#9eafd2"
     miscellaneous   2078..2107
                     /label="Himar_LE"
                     /ApEinfo_revcolor="#faac61"
                     /ApEinfo_fwdcolor="#faac61"
     miscellaneous   complement(2078..2107)
                     /label="Himar_RE"
                     /ApEinfo_revcolor="#faac61"
                     /ApEinfo_fwdcolor="#faac61"
     prokaryote t... complement(2108..2193)
                     /label="TermC"
                     /ApEinfo_revcolor="#f8d3a9"
                     /ApEinfo_fwdcolor="#f8d3a9"
     misc_feature    complement(2198..2932)
                     /label="ermC"
                     /ApEinfo_revcolor="#faac61"
                     /ApEinfo_fwdcolor="#faac61"
                     /note="codon-optimized to allow Twist synthesis"
     misc_feature    complement(2930..2933)
                     /label="downstream region"
                     /ApEinfo_revcolor="#9eafd2"
                     /ApEinfo_fwdcolor="#9eafd2"
     misc_feature    3099..3128
                     /label="R primer binding"
                     /ApEinfo_revcolor="#d6b295"
                     /ApEinfo_fwdcolor="#d6b295"
     promoter ID ... complement(3129..3148)
                     /label=">skpp-1927-F_sk20mer-7128"
                     /ApEinfo_revcolor="#f58a5e"
                     /ApEinfo_fwdcolor="#f58a5e"
     misc_feature    complement(3149..3152)
                     /label="downstream region"
                     /ApEinfo_revcolor="#9eafd2"
                     /ApEinfo_fwdcolor="#9eafd2"
     misc_feature    complement(3149..3152)
                     /label="upstream region"
                     /ApEinfo_revcolor="#9eafd2"
                     /ApEinfo_fwdcolor="#9eafd2"
     promoter ID ... complement(3153..3172)
                     /label=">skpp-1933-F_sk20mer-1244"
                     /ApEinfo_revcolor="#f58a5e"
                     /ApEinfo_fwdcolor="#f58a5e"
     misc_feature    complement(3173..3202)
                     /label="F primer binding"
                     /ApEinfo_revcolor="#d6b295"
                     /ApEinfo_fwdcolor="#d6b295"
     miscellaneous   3203..3232
                     /label="Himar_RE"
                     /ApEinfo_revcolor="#faac61"
                     /ApEinfo_fwdcolor="#faac61"
     miscellaneous   complement(3203..3232)
                     /label="Himar_LE"
                     /ApEinfo_revcolor="#faac61"
                     /ApEinfo_fwdcolor="#faac61"
     RS421_promot... 3233..3397
                     /label=13467
                     /ApEinfo_revcolor="#f58a5e"
                     /ApEinfo_fwdcolor="#f58a5e"
     misc_feature    complement(3398..3401)
                     /label="upstream region"
                     /ApEinfo_revcolor="#9eafd2"
                     /ApEinfo_fwdcolor="#9eafd2"
     CDS             3398..4444
                     /label="Himar_Tnp"
                     /ApEinfo_revcolor="#f58a5e"
                     /ApEinfo_fwdcolor="#f58a5e"
     prokaryote t... 4449..4629
                     /label="TAmarelleT9"
                     /ApEinfo_revcolor="#f58a5e"
                     /ApEinfo_fwdcolor="#f58a5e"
     miscellaneous   4630..4875
                     /label="oriT"
                     /ApEinfo_revcolor="#84b0dc"
                     /ApEinfo_fwdcolor="#84b0dc"
     miscellaneous   complement(4895..4934)
                     /label="UNS1"
                     /ApEinfo_revcolor="#9eafd2"
                     /ApEinfo_fwdcolor="#9eafd2"
     prokaryote t... complement(4935..4964)
                     /label="L2U5H11"
                     /ApEinfo_revcolor="#f8d3a9"
                     /ApEinfo_fwdcolor="#f8d3a9"
     primer_bind     complement(5017..5033)
                     /label="M13 fwd"
                     /ApEinfo_revcolor="#d59687"
                     /ApEinfo_fwdcolor="#d59687"
ORIGIN
        1 AACGTCGTGA CTGGGAAAAC CCTGGCGCTT GTGGTGGATC ACAGTTATTG GAGACTTCCT
       61 TGGCCGTACG ATGGGTTTTG TTTCAGGTAT CTGGCACTTT TCGGGGAAAT GTGCGCGGAA
      121 CCCCTATTTG TTTATTTTTC TAAATACATT CAAATATGTA TCCGCTCATG AGACAATAAC
      181 CCTGATAAAT GCTTCAATAA TATTGAAAAA GGAAGAGTAT GAGTATTCAA CATTTCCGTG
      241 TCGCCCTTAT TCCCTTTTTT GCGGCATTTT GCCTTCCTGT TTTTGCTCAC CCAGAAACGC
      301 TGGTGAAAGT AAAAGATGCT GAAGATCAGT TGGGTGCACG AGTGGGTTAC ATCGAACTGG
      361 ATCTCAACAG CGGTAAGATC CTTGAGAGTT TTCGCCCCGA AGAACGTTTT CCAATGATGA
      421 GCACTTTTAA AGTTCTGCTA TGTGGCGCGG TATTATCCCG TATTGACGCC GGGCAAGAGC
      481 AACTCGGTCG CCGCATACAC TATTCTCAGA ATGACTTGGT TGAGTACTCA CCAGTCACAG
      541 AAAAGCATCT TACGGATGGC ATGACAGTAA GAGAATTATG CAGTGCTGCC ATAACCATGA
      601 GTGATAACAC TGCGGCCAAC TTACTTCTGA CAACGATCGG AGGACCGAAG GAGCTAACCG
      661 CTTTTTTGCA CAACATGGGG GATCATGTAA CTCGCCTTGA TCGTTGGGAA CCGGAGCTGA
      721 ATGAAGCCAT ACCAAACGAC GAGCGTGACA CCACGATGCC TGTAGCAATG GCAACAACGT
      781 TGCGCAAACT ATTAACTGGC GAACTACTTA CTCTAGCTTC CCGGCAACAA TTAATAGACT
      841 GGATGGAGGC GGATAAAGTT GCAGGACCAC TTCTGCGCTC GGCCCTTCCG GCTGGCTGGT
      901 TTATTGCTGA TAAATCTGGA GCCGGTGAGC GTGGCTCTCG CGGTATCATT GCAGCACTGG
      961 GGCCAGATGG TAAGCCCTCC CGTATCGTAG TTATCTACAC GACGGGGAGT CAGGCAACTA
     1021 TGGATGAACG AAATAGACAG ATCGCTGAGA TAGGTGCCTC ACTGATTAAG CATTGGTAAC
     1081 TGTCAGACCA AGTTTACTCA TATATACTTT AGATTGATTT AAAACTTCAT TTTTAATTTA
     1141 AAAGGATCTA GGTGAAGATC CTTGAATTGC CATTATCAAC AAGTTTGTAC AAAAAAGCAG
     1201 GCTCCGAATT GGTATCACGA GGACGATTTG AAGCCCCCTA CCCATTTACG CTGACTTGAC
     1261 GGGACGGCGG CTTTGTTGAA TAGAGCGTCA GACCCCGTAG AAAAGATCAA AGGATCTTCG
     1321 GCCGGCCGGC GCGCCGATCT GAAGATCAGC AGTTCAACCT GTTGATAGTA CGTACTAAGC
     1381 TCTCATGTTT CACGTACTAA GCTCTCATGT TTAACGTACT AAGCTCTCAT GTTTAACGAA
     1441 CTAAACCCTC ATGGCTAACG TACTAAGCTC TCATGGCTAA CGTACTAAGC TCTCATGTTT
     1501 CACGTACTAA GCTCTCATGT TTGAACAATA AAATTAATAT AAATCAGCAA CTTAAATAGC
     1561 CTCTAAGGTT TTAAGTTTTA TAAGAAAAAA AAGAATATAT AAGGCTTTTA AAGCCTTTAA
     1621 GGTTTAACGG TTGTGGACAA CAAGCCAGGG ATGTAACGCA CTGAGAAGCC CTTAGAGCCT
     1681 CTCAAAGCAA TTTTGAGTGA CACAGGAACA CTTAACGGCT GACATGGGGC GCGCCCAGCT
     1741 GTAACGCCAG CAACGCGGCC TTTTTACGGT TCCTGGCCTT TTGCTGGCCT TTTGCTCACA
     1801 TGTTCTTTCC AGCGACATAT GCCATACGCC GAACTGAACT CCACCTAATG TCTTGGAGAT
     1861 TGTCGGATAG CGCGGAATAG GATTGTGCCC TCTGAGCGGA TAACAATTTC ACACAGGAAA
     1921 CAGCTATGAC CATGACACAT GCATCCACCA TCGCAGACTT ATCATCACTG AGCCTCCACC
     1981 TAGCCTATAC AACAATAGCG TGCGTGGTTA GCACGCTAGG TGGAAGGGCT CGGAGTTGTG
     2041 GTAATCTATG TATCCTGGGG TGCTCTTCAT GCTAGCGTAA CAGGTTGGAT GATAAGTCCC
     2101 CGGTCTAGCC GACTGCGCAA AAGACATAAT CGATTCACAA AAAATAGGCA CACGAAAAAC
     2161 AAGTTAAGGG ATGCAGTTTA TGCATCCCTT AACAAGCTTA CTTATTAAAT AATTTATAGC
     2221 TATTGAAAAG AGATAAGAAT TGTTCAAAGC TAATATTGTT TAAATCGTCA ATTCCTGCAT
     2281 GTTTTAAGGA ATTGTTAAAT TGATTTTTTG TAAATATTTT CTTGTATTCT TTGTTAACCC
     2341 ATTTCATAAC GAAATAATTA TACTTTTGTT TATCTTTGTG TGATATTCTT GATTTTTTTC
     2401 TACTTAATCT GATAAGTGAG CTATTCACTT TAGGTTTAGG ATGAAAATAT TCTCTTGGAA
     2461 CCATACTTAA TATAGAAATA TCAACTTCTG CCATTAAAAG TAATGCCAAT GAGCGTTTTG
     2521 TATTTAATAA TCTTTTAGCA AACCCGTATT CCACGATTAA ATAAATCTCA TTAGCTATAC
     2581 TATCAAAAAC AATTTTGCGT ATTATATCCG TACTTATGTT ATAAGGTATA TTACCATATA
     2641 TTTTATAGGA TTGGTTTTTA GGAAATTTAA ACTGCAATAT ATCCTTGTTT AAAACTTGGA
     2701 AATTATCGTG ATCAACAAGT TTATTTTCTG TAGTTTTGCA TAATTTATGG TCTATTTCAA
     2761 TGGCAGTTAC GAAATTACAC CTCTTTACTA ATTCAAGGGT AAAATGGCCT TTTCCTGAGC
     2821 CGATTTCAAA GATATTATCA TGTTCATTTA ATCTTATGTT TGTCATAATC TTGTCGATAT
     2881 TATGCTTAGA AGTAATAAAG TTTTGACTGT GTTTTATATT TTTCTCGTTC ATTCGCCCTA
     2941 TGCTACCCGC AGTGAACCGG GGTGAGAGCT CTTCCACCAG CCGGGGCCGC GGAACCGGCT
     3001 TCGCCGGGCC GCAGGCGCAG CGCCCCCTCG GGGCCAAAGA GCTACACGAA GTGAGCGAAC
     3061 GTGGGGGCTA AGCGCAGTGA ACCGGGGTGA GAGCGCTTCC AGCTTCACAC GGCGTGTGGC
     3121 TGCGGAACGC TCCCCAGCTA CCTATAGGTA CGAATTCCTA TGCCCCTGTG GAACCCTACT
     3181 CGACGCGTCC TACGCGTGAC CCTAGACCGG GGACTTATCA TCCAACCTGT TACGCCAAAT
     3241 CGAAGCCCGT TCAGGCATGC CTGAACGGGC TTTTTGTTTT GCGCCCGTGA GCTGCTGCGA
     3301 ACGGTGCCGC ATGCCGCTGC CGCATGCGTG CAAATGGGCA TTGCAACGCG CGCGGGCTGC
     3361 GCTATCGTGG CGGTGACGCA GGTTTTGCGA ATATGCCATG GAAAAAAAGG AATTTCGTGT
     3421 TTTGATAAAA TACTGTTTTC TGAAGGGAAA AAATACAGTG GAAGCAAAAA CTTGGCTTGA
     3481 TAATGAGTTT CCGGACTCTG CCCCAGGGAA ATCAACAATA ATTGATTGGT ATGCAAAATT
     3541 CAAGCGTGGT GAAATGAGCA CGGAGGACGG TGAACGCAGT GGACGCCCGA AAGAGGTGGT
     3601 TACCGACGAA AACATCAAAA AAATCCACAA AATGATTTTG AATGACCGTA AAATGAAGTT
     3661 GATCGAGATA GCAGAGGCCT TAAAGATATC AAAGGAACGT GTTGGTCATA TCATTCATCA
     3721 ATATTTGGAT ATGCGGAAGC TCTGTGCGAA ATGGGTGCCG CGCGAGCTCA CATTTGACCA
     3781 AAAACAACGA CGTGTTGATG ATTCTAAGCG GTGTTTGCAG CTGTTAACTC GTAATACACC
     3841 CGAGTTTTTC CGTCGATATG TGACAATGGA TGAAACATGG CTCCATCACT ACACTCCTGA
     3901 GTCCAATCGA CAGTCGGCTG AGTGGACAGC GACCGGTGAA CCGTCTCCGA AGCGTGGAAA
     3961 GACTCAAAAG TCCGCTGGCA AAGTAATGGC CTCTGTTTTT TGGGATGCGC ATGGAATAAT
     4021 TTTTATCGAT TATCTTGAGA AGGGAAAAAC CATCAACAGT GACTATTATA TGGCGTTATT
     4081 GGAGCGTTTG AAGGTCGAAA TCGCGGCAAA ACGGCCCCAC ATGAAGAAGA AAAAAGTGTT
     4141 GTTCCACCAA GACAACGCAC CGTGCCACAA GTCATTGAGA ACGATGGCAA AAATTCATGA
     4201 ATTGGGCTTC GAATTGCTTC CCCACCCGCC GTATTCTCCA GATCTGGCCC CCAGCGACTT
     4261 TTTCTTGTTC TCAGACCTCA AAAGGATGCT CGCAGGGAAA AAATTTGGCT GCAATGAAGA
     4321 GGTGATCGCC GAAACTGAGG CCTATTTTGA GGCAAAACCG AAGGAGTACT ACCAAAATGG
     4381 TATCAAAAAA TTGGAAGGTC GTTATAATCG TTGTATCGCT CTTGAAGGGA ACTATGTTGA
     4441 ATAAGCTTGG AATCTCCTTC TCGCCTCTTT CGCTGAACAC GAAAGCGAAT CCGTTCAGCA
     4501 CACACTTTAC GATATGGCGC AAAAAGTCCT CGGCTGCGTG CCGGAAGTGA AAGACATCCA
     4561 CCTCACCATG CCCAACAAGC ATTGCCTGCT CGTGGACCTG TCCCGCTTCG GTCAGGACAA
     4621 TCCCAACGAC TTTTCCGCTG CATAACCCTG CTTCGGGGTC ATTATAGCGA TTTTTTCGGT
     4681 ATATCCATCC TTTTTCGCAC GATATACAGG ATTTTGCCAA AGGGTTCGTG TAGACTTTCC
     4741 TTGGTGTATC CAACGGCGTC AGCCGGGCAG GATAGGTGAA GTAGGCCCAC CCGCGAGCGG
     4801 GTGTTCCTTC TTCACTGTCC CTTATTCGCA CCTGGCGGTG CTCAACGGGA ATCCTGCTCT
     4861 GCGAGGCTGG CCGTACTCCT CATTGAAGAG CTCGGAGACG AGACGAGACA GCCTGAGAAT
     4921 GGATGCGAGT AATGATACAA CAATAGCGTG CTGTTCGCAC GCTAAGGTCA GGCGGAATGG
     4981 CACTTCCTTA TTCCAGATGC GTGCGGATTA TGCATGACTG GCCGTCGTTT TAC
//
