# Supplementary material for: A scalable transposon mutagenesis system for non-model bacteria
Source: bioRxiv preprint, doi:10.64898/2025.12.22.696024, version 1 (2025-12-23)
Supplement: Plasmid sequences [file 696024_file12.zip › Plasmid sequences/Transposon variant libraries/Himar1-only libraries/pGLU_30/pGLU_9-pGLU_72-pGLU_96.gb]

LOCUS       pGLU_9-pGLU_72-pGLU_96  5033 bp ds-DNA     circular     19-NOV-2024
DEFINITION  .
KEYWORDS    "Name:pGLU_9-pGLU_72-pGLU_96" "Tnp Promoter:Firmicutes_39_14143"
            "Abr Promoter:Proteobacteria_58_13166" "Selectable
            Marker:Erythromycin" "Transposase:Himar"
FEATURES             Location/Qualifiers
     promoter        114..218
                     /label="Pamp"
                     /ApEinfo_revcolor="#faac61"
                     /ApEinfo_fwdcolor="#faac61"
     CDS             219..1079
                     /label="AmpR"
                     /ApEinfo_revcolor="#f58a5e"
                     /ApEinfo_fwdcolor="#f58a5e"
     ORI             complement(1336..1724)
                     /label="R6K ORI"
                     /ApEinfo_revcolor="#f58a5e"
                     /ApEinfo_fwdcolor="#f58a5e"
     primer_bind     1914..1930
                     /label="M13 rev"
                     /ApEinfo_revcolor="#c7b0e3"
                     /ApEinfo_fwdcolor="#c7b0e3"
     prokaryote p... complement(1987..2018)
                     /label="L2U8H11"
                     /ApEinfo_revcolor="#75c6a9"
                     /ApEinfo_fwdcolor="#75c6a9"
     miscellaneous   complement(2019..2058)
                     /label="UNSX"
                     /ApEinfo_revcolor="#9eafd2"
                     /ApEinfo_fwdcolor="#9eafd2"
     miscellaneous   2078..2107
                     /label="Himar_LE"
                     /ApEinfo_revcolor="#faac61"
                     /ApEinfo_fwdcolor="#faac61"
     miscellaneous   complement(2078..2107)
                     /label="Himar_RE"
                     /ApEinfo_revcolor="#faac61"
                     /ApEinfo_fwdcolor="#faac61"
     prokaryote t... complement(2108..2193)
                     /label="TermC"
                     /ApEinfo_revcolor="#f8d3a9"
                     /ApEinfo_fwdcolor="#f8d3a9"
     misc_feature    complement(2198..2932)
                     /label="ermC"
                     /ApEinfo_revcolor="#faac61"
                     /ApEinfo_fwdcolor="#faac61"
                     /note="codon-optimized to allow Twist synthesis"
     misc_feature    complement(2930..2933)
                     /label="downstream region"
                     /ApEinfo_revcolor="#9eafd2"
                     /ApEinfo_fwdcolor="#9eafd2"
     RS421_promot... complement(2934..3098)
                     /label=13166
                     /ApEinfo_revcolor="#f58a5e"
                     /ApEinfo_fwdcolor="#f58a5e"
     misc_feature    3099..3128
                     /label="R primer binding"
                     /ApEinfo_revcolor="#d6b295"
                     /ApEinfo_fwdcolor="#d6b295"
     promoter ID ... complement(3129..3148)
                     /label=">skpp-1917-F_sk20mer-1272"
                     /ApEinfo_revcolor="#f58a5e"
                     /ApEinfo_fwdcolor="#f58a5e"
     misc_feature    complement(3149..3152)
                     /label="downstream region"
                     /ApEinfo_revcolor="#9eafd2"
                     /ApEinfo_fwdcolor="#9eafd2"
     misc_feature    complement(3149..3152)
                     /label="upstream region"
                     /ApEinfo_revcolor="#9eafd2"
                     /ApEinfo_fwdcolor="#9eafd2"
     promoter ID ... complement(3153..3172)
                     /label=">skpp-1941-F_sk20mer-3414"
                     /ApEinfo_revcolor="#f58a5e"
                     /ApEinfo_fwdcolor="#f58a5e"
     misc_feature    complement(3173..3202)
                     /label="F primer binding"
                     /ApEinfo_revcolor="#d6b295"
                     /ApEinfo_fwdcolor="#d6b295"
     miscellaneous   3203..3232
                     /label="Himar_RE"
                     /ApEinfo_revcolor="#faac61"
                     /ApEinfo_fwdcolor="#faac61"
     miscellaneous   complement(3203..3232)
                     /label="Himar_LE"
                     /ApEinfo_revcolor="#faac61"
                     /ApEinfo_fwdcolor="#faac61"
     RS421_promot... 3233..3397
                     /label=14143
                     /ApEinfo_revcolor="#f58a5e"
                     /ApEinfo_fwdcolor="#f58a5e"
     misc_feature    complement(3398..3401)
                     /label="upstream region"
                     /ApEinfo_revcolor="#9eafd2"
                     /ApEinfo_fwdcolor="#9eafd2"
     CDS             3398..4444
                     /label="Himar_Tnp"
                     /ApEinfo_revcolor="#f58a5e"
                     /ApEinfo_fwdcolor="#f58a5e"
     prokaryote t... 4449..4629
                     /label="TAmarelleT9"
                     /ApEinfo_revcolor="#f58a5e"
                     /ApEinfo_fwdcolor="#f58a5e"
     miscellaneous   4630..4875
                     /label="oriT"
                     /ApEinfo_revcolor="#84b0dc"
                     /ApEinfo_fwdcolor="#84b0dc"
     miscellaneous   complement(4895..4934)
                     /label="UNS1"
                     /ApEinfo_revcolor="#9eafd2"
                     /ApEinfo_fwdcolor="#9eafd2"
     prokaryote t... complement(4935..4964)
                     /label="L2U5H11"
                     /ApEinfo_revcolor="#f8d3a9"
                     /ApEinfo_fwdcolor="#f8d3a9"
     primer_bind     complement(5017..5033)
                     /label="M13 fwd"
                     /ApEinfo_revcolor="#d59687"
                     /ApEinfo_fwdcolor="#d59687"
ORIGIN
        1 AACGTCGTGA CTGGGAAAAC CCTGGCGCTT GTGGTGGATC ACAGTTATTG GAGACTTCCT
       61 TGGCCGTACG ATGGGTTTTG TTTCAGGTAT CTGGCACTTT TCGGGGAAAT GTGCGCGGAA
      121 CCCCTATTTG TTTATTTTTC TAAATACATT CAAATATGTA TCCGCTCATG AGACAATAAC
      181 CCTGATAAAT GCTTCAATAA TATTGAAAAA GGAAGAGTAT GAGTATTCAA CATTTCCGTG
      241 TCGCCCTTAT TCCCTTTTTT GCGGCATTTT GCCTTCCTGT TTTTGCTCAC CCAGAAACGC
      301 TGGTGAAAGT AAAAGATGCT GAAGATCAGT TGGGTGCACG AGTGGGTTAC ATCGAACTGG
      361 ATCTCAACAG CGGTAAGATC CTTGAGAGTT TTCGCCCCGA AGAACGTTTT CCAATGATGA
      421 GCACTTTTAA AGTTCTGCTA TGTGGCGCGG TATTATCCCG TATTGACGCC GGGCAAGAGC
      481 AACTCGGTCG CCGCATACAC TATTCTCAGA ATGACTTGGT TGAGTACTCA CCAGTCACAG
      541 AAAAGCATCT TACGGATGGC ATGACAGTAA GAGAATTATG CAGTGCTGCC ATAACCATGA
      601 GTGATAACAC TGCGGCCAAC TTACTTCTGA CAACGATCGG AGGACCGAAG GAGCTAACCG
      661 CTTTTTTGCA CAACATGGGG GATCATGTAA CTCGCCTTGA TCGTTGGGAA CCGGAGCTGA
      721 ATGAAGCCAT ACCAAACGAC GAGCGTGACA CCACGATGCC TGTAGCAATG GCAACAACGT
      781 TGCGCAAACT ATTAACTGGC GAACTACTTA CTCTAGCTTC CCGGCAACAA TTAATAGACT
      841 GGATGGAGGC GGATAAAGTT GCAGGACCAC TTCTGCGCTC GGCCCTTCCG GCTGGCTGGT
      901 TTATTGCTGA TAAATCTGGA GCCGGTGAGC GTGGCTCTCG CGGTATCATT GCAGCACTGG
      961 GGCCAGATGG TAAGCCCTCC CGTATCGTAG TTATCTACAC GACGGGGAGT CAGGCAACTA
     1021 TGGATGAACG AAATAGACAG ATCGCTGAGA TAGGTGCCTC ACTGATTAAG CATTGGTAAC
     1081 TGTCAGACCA AGTTTACTCA TATATACTTT AGATTGATTT AAAACTTCAT TTTTAATTTA
     1141 AAAGGATCTA GGTGAAGATC CTTGAATTGC CATTATCAAC AAGTTTGTAC AAAAAAGCAG
     1201 GCTCCGAATT GGTATCACGA GGACGATTTG AAGCCCCCTA CCCATTTACG CTGACTTGAC
     1261 GGGACGGCGG CTTTGTTGAA TAGAGCGTCA GACCCCGTAG AAAAGATCAA AGGATCTTCG
     1321 GCCGGCCGGC GCGCCGATCT GAAGATCAGC AGTTCAACCT GTTGATAGTA CGTACTAAGC
     1381 TCTCATGTTT CACGTACTAA GCTCTCATGT TTAACGTACT AAGCTCTCAT GTTTAACGAA
     1441 CTAAACCCTC ATGGCTAACG TACTAAGCTC TCATGGCTAA CGTACTAAGC TCTCATGTTT
     1501 CACGTACTAA GCTCTCATGT TTGAACAATA AAATTAATAT AAATCAGCAA CTTAAATAGC
     1561 CTCTAAGGTT TTAAGTTTTA TAAGAAAAAA AAGAATATAT AAGGCTTTTA AAGCCTTTAA
     1621 GGTTTAACGG TTGTGGACAA CAAGCCAGGG ATGTAACGCA CTGAGAAGCC CTTAGAGCCT
     1681 CTCAAAGCAA TTTTGAGTGA CACAGGAACA CTTAACGGCT GACATGGGGC GCGCCCAGCT
     1741 GTAACGCCAG CAACGCGGCC TTTTTACGGT TCCTGGCCTT TTGCTGGCCT TTTGCTCACA
     1801 TGTTCTTTCC AGCGACATAT GCCATACGCC GAACTGAACT CCACCTAATG TCTTGGAGAT
     1861 TGTCGGATAG CGCGGAATAG GATTGTGCCC TCTGAGCGGA TAACAATTTC ACACAGGAAA
     1921 CAGCTATGAC CATGACACAT GCATCCACCA TCGCAGACTT ATCATCACTG AGCCTCCACC
     1981 TAGCCTATAC AACAATAGCG TGCGTGGTTA GCACGCTAGG TGGAAGGGCT CGGAGTTGTG
     2041 GTAATCTATG TATCCTGGGG TGCTCTTCAT GCTAGCGTAA CAGGTTGGAT GATAAGTCCC
     2101 CGGTCTAGCC GACTGCGCAA AAGACATAAT CGATTCACAA AAAATAGGCA CACGAAAAAC
     2161 AAGTTAAGGG ATGCAGTTTA TGCATCCCTT AACAAGCTTA CTTATTAAAT AATTTATAGC
     2221 TATTGAAAAG AGATAAGAAT TGTTCAAAGC TAATATTGTT TAAATCGTCA ATTCCTGCAT
     2281 GTTTTAAGGA ATTGTTAAAT TGATTTTTTG TAAATATTTT CTTGTATTCT TTGTTAACCC
     2341 ATTTCATAAC GAAATAATTA TACTTTTGTT TATCTTTGTG TGATATTCTT GATTTTTTTC
     2401 TACTTAATCT GATAAGTGAG CTATTCACTT TAGGTTTAGG ATGAAAATAT TCTCTTGGAA
     2461 CCATACTTAA TATAGAAATA TCAACTTCTG CCATTAAAAG TAATGCCAAT GAGCGTTTTG
     2521 TATTTAATAA TCTTTTAGCA AACCCGTATT CCACGATTAA ATAAATCTCA TTAGCTATAC
     2581 TATCAAAAAC AATTTTGCGT ATTATATCCG TACTTATGTT ATAAGGTATA TTACCATATA
     2641 TTTTATAGGA TTGGTTTTTA GGAAATTTAA ACTGCAATAT ATCCTTGTTT AAAACTTGGA
     2701 AATTATCGTG ATCAACAAGT TTATTTTCTG TAGTTTTGCA TAATTTATGG TCTATTTCAA
     2761 TGGCAGTTAC GAAATTACAC CTCTTTACTA ATTCAAGGGT AAAATGGCCT TTTCCTGAGC
     2821 CGATTTCAAA GATATTATCA TGTTCATTTA ATCTTATGTT TGTCATAATC TTGTCGATAT
     2881 TATGCTTAGA AGTAATAAAG TTTTGACTGT GTTTTATATT TTTCTCGTTC ATTGGAAAGA
     2941 CATCCGCTCA AATGAGGAAC ATTCGGCGGC GGTCTGCCTG CGGCACGGGG GGTCGGCTCG
     3001 ACAGACGCCG CAACAACAAG GAAAAGCGTT GTTGCGGCTT ACTTGTCCGA CGACTTTTGA
     3061 GCTCCCATGC TACGGCTCCA TGCACATCTT GAGGCGAACC AGCTTCACAC GGCGTGTGGC
     3121 TGCGGAACAG CAGAATGTAG TTCGCAGCTA CGTATGTACG GCCTAAGTCC CCACCCTACT
     3181 CGACGCGTCC TACGCGTGAC CCTAGACCGG GGACTTATCA TCCAACCTGT TAAAGAAGAT
     3241 AATTCTTTTC TGTTTGATAG TCAGCTTAAT GGGGGGTATC GGGGTATCCT GTTCTTTCAA
     3301 TAAAATAAAA GACAGTGTTA AGCAAAAAAT TGATAGTATG GGTGATAAAG GAACTTATGG
     3361 AGTGAGTGCC TCTCACCCCC TTGCGGTTGA GGAAGGTATG GAAAAAAAGG AATTTCGTGT
     3421 TTTGATAAAA TACTGTTTTC TGAAGGGAAA AAATACAGTG GAAGCAAAAA CTTGGCTTGA
     3481 TAATGAGTTT CCGGACTCTG CCCCAGGGAA ATCAACAATA ATTGATTGGT ATGCAAAATT
     3541 CAAGCGTGGT GAAATGAGCA CGGAGGACGG TGAACGCAGT GGACGCCCGA AAGAGGTGGT
     3601 TACCGACGAA AACATCAAAA AAATCCACAA AATGATTTTG AATGACCGTA AAATGAAGTT
     3661 GATCGAGATA GCAGAGGCCT TAAAGATATC AAAGGAACGT GTTGGTCATA TCATTCATCA
     3721 ATATTTGGAT ATGCGGAAGC TCTGTGCGAA ATGGGTGCCG CGCGAGCTCA CATTTGACCA
     3781 AAAACAACGA CGTGTTGATG ATTCTAAGCG GTGTTTGCAG CTGTTAACTC GTAATACACC
     3841 CGAGTTTTTC CGTCGATATG TGACAATGGA TGAAACATGG CTCCATCACT ACACTCCTGA
     3901 GTCCAATCGA CAGTCGGCTG AGTGGACAGC GACCGGTGAA CCGTCTCCGA AGCGTGGAAA
     3961 GACTCAAAAG TCCGCTGGCA AAGTAATGGC CTCTGTTTTT TGGGATGCGC ATGGAATAAT
     4021 TTTTATCGAT TATCTTGAGA AGGGAAAAAC CATCAACAGT GACTATTATA TGGCGTTATT
     4081 GGAGCGTTTG AAGGTCGAAA TCGCGGCAAA ACGGCCCCAC ATGAAGAAGA AAAAAGTGTT
     4141 GTTCCACCAA GACAACGCAC CGTGCCACAA GTCATTGAGA ACGATGGCAA AAATTCATGA
     4201 ATTGGGCTTC GAATTGCTTC CCCACCCGCC GTATTCTCCA GATCTGGCCC CCAGCGACTT
     4261 TTTCTTGTTC TCAGACCTCA AAAGGATGCT CGCAGGGAAA AAATTTGGCT GCAATGAAGA
     4321 GGTGATCGCC GAAACTGAGG CCTATTTTGA GGCAAAACCG AAGGAGTACT ACCAAAATGG
     4381 TATCAAAAAA TTGGAAGGTC GTTATAATCG TTGTATCGCT CTTGAAGGGA ACTATGTTGA
     4441 ATAAGCTTGG AATCTCCTTC TCGCCTCTTT CGCTGAACAC GAAAGCGAAT CCGTTCAGCA
     4501 CACACTTTAC GATATGGCGC AAAAAGTCCT CGGCTGCGTG CCGGAAGTGA AAGACATCCA
     4561 CCTCACCATG CCCAACAAGC ATTGCCTGCT CGTGGACCTG TCCCGCTTCG GTCAGGACAA
     4621 TCCCAACGAC TTTTCCGCTG CATAACCCTG CTTCGGGGTC ATTATAGCGA TTTTTTCGGT
     4681 ATATCCATCC TTTTTCGCAC GATATACAGG ATTTTGCCAA AGGGTTCGTG TAGACTTTCC
     4741 TTGGTGTATC CAACGGCGTC AGCCGGGCAG GATAGGTGAA GTAGGCCCAC CCGCGAGCGG
     4801 GTGTTCCTTC TTCACTGTCC CTTATTCGCA CCTGGCGGTG CTCAACGGGA ATCCTGCTCT
     4861 GCGAGGCTGG CCGTACTCCT CATTGAAGAG CTCGGAGACG AGACGAGACA GCCTGAGAAT
     4921 GGATGCGAGT AATGATACAA CAATAGCGTG CTGTTCGCAC GCTAAGGTCA GGCGGAATGG
     4981 CACTTCCTTA TTCCAGATGC GTGCGGATTA TGCATGACTG GCCGTCGTTT TAC
//
