# Supplementary material for: A scalable transposon mutagenesis system for non-model bacteria
Source: bioRxiv preprint, doi:10.64898/2025.12.22.696024, version 1 (2025-12-23)
Supplement: Plasmid sequences [file 696024_file12.zip › Plasmid sequences/Transposon variant libraries/Himar1-only libraries/pGLU_30/pGLU_9-pGLU_77-pGLU_97.gb]

LOCUS       pGLU_9-pGLU_77-pGLU_97  5033 bp ds-DNA     circular     19-NOV-2024
DEFINITION  .
KEYWORDS    "Name:pGLU_9-pGLU_77-pGLU_97" "Tnp Promoter:Chloroflexi_58_14067"
            "Abr Promoter:Euryarchaeota_32_13453" "Selectable
            Marker:Erythromycin" "Transposase:Himar"
FEATURES             Location/Qualifiers
     promoter        114..218
                     /label="Pamp"
                     /ApEinfo_revcolor="#faac61"
                     /ApEinfo_fwdcolor="#faac61"
     CDS             219..1079
                     /label="AmpR"
                     /ApEinfo_revcolor="#f58a5e"
                     /ApEinfo_fwdcolor="#f58a5e"
     ORI             complement(1336..1724)
                     /label="R6K ORI"
                     /ApEinfo_revcolor="#f58a5e"
                     /ApEinfo_fwdcolor="#f58a5e"
     primer_bind     1914..1930
                     /label="M13 rev"
                     /ApEinfo_revcolor="#c7b0e3"
                     /ApEinfo_fwdcolor="#c7b0e3"
     prokaryote p... complement(1987..2018)
                     /label="L2U8H11"
                     /ApEinfo_revcolor="#75c6a9"
                     /ApEinfo_fwdcolor="#75c6a9"
     miscellaneous   complement(2019..2058)
                     /label="UNSX"
                     /ApEinfo_revcolor="#9eafd2"
                     /ApEinfo_fwdcolor="#9eafd2"
     miscellaneous   2078..2107
                     /label="Himar_LE"
                     /ApEinfo_revcolor="#faac61"
                     /ApEinfo_fwdcolor="#faac61"
     miscellaneous   complement(2078..2107)
                     /label="Himar_RE"
                     /ApEinfo_revcolor="#faac61"
                     /ApEinfo_fwdcolor="#faac61"
     prokaryote t... complement(2108..2193)
                     /label="TermC"
                     /ApEinfo_revcolor="#f8d3a9"
                     /ApEinfo_fwdcolor="#f8d3a9"
     misc_feature    complement(2198..2932)
                     /label="ermC"
                     /ApEinfo_revcolor="#faac61"
                     /ApEinfo_fwdcolor="#faac61"
                     /note="codon-optimized to allow Twist synthesis"
     misc_feature    complement(2930..2933)
                     /label="downstream region"
                     /ApEinfo_revcolor="#9eafd2"
                     /ApEinfo_fwdcolor="#9eafd2"
     RS421_promot... complement(2934..3098)
                     /label=13453
                     /ApEinfo_revcolor="#f58a5e"
                     /ApEinfo_fwdcolor="#f58a5e"
     misc_feature    3099..3128
                     /label="R primer binding"
                     /ApEinfo_revcolor="#d6b295"
                     /ApEinfo_fwdcolor="#d6b295"
     promoter ID ... complement(3129..3148)
                     /label=">skpp-1922-F_sk20mer-2848"
                     /ApEinfo_revcolor="#f58a5e"
                     /ApEinfo_fwdcolor="#f58a5e"
     misc_feature    complement(3149..3152)
                     /label="upstream region"
                     /ApEinfo_revcolor="#9eafd2"
                     /ApEinfo_fwdcolor="#9eafd2"
     misc_feature    complement(3149..3152)
                     /label="downstream region"
                     /ApEinfo_revcolor="#9eafd2"
                     /ApEinfo_fwdcolor="#9eafd2"
     promoter ID ... complement(3153..3172)
                     /label=">skpp-1942-F_sk20mer-5928"
                     /ApEinfo_revcolor="#f58a5e"
                     /ApEinfo_fwdcolor="#f58a5e"
     misc_feature    complement(3173..3202)
                     /label="F primer binding"
                     /ApEinfo_revcolor="#d6b295"
                     /ApEinfo_fwdcolor="#d6b295"
     miscellaneous   3203..3232
                     /label="Himar_RE"
                     /ApEinfo_revcolor="#faac61"
                     /ApEinfo_fwdcolor="#faac61"
     miscellaneous   complement(3203..3232)
                     /label="Himar_LE"
                     /ApEinfo_revcolor="#faac61"
                     /ApEinfo_fwdcolor="#faac61"
     RS421_promot... 3233..3397
                     /label=14067
                     /ApEinfo_revcolor="#f58a5e"
                     /ApEinfo_fwdcolor="#f58a5e"
     misc_feature    complement(3398..3401)
                     /label="upstream region"
                     /ApEinfo_revcolor="#9eafd2"
                     /ApEinfo_fwdcolor="#9eafd2"
     CDS             3398..4444
                     /label="Himar_Tnp"
                     /ApEinfo_revcolor="#f58a5e"
                     /ApEinfo_fwdcolor="#f58a5e"
     prokaryote t... 4449..4629
                     /label="TAmarelleT9"
                     /ApEinfo_revcolor="#f58a5e"
                     /ApEinfo_fwdcolor="#f58a5e"
     miscellaneous   4630..4875
                     /label="oriT"
                     /ApEinfo_revcolor="#84b0dc"
                     /ApEinfo_fwdcolor="#84b0dc"
     miscellaneous   complement(4895..4934)
                     /label="UNS1"
                     /ApEinfo_revcolor="#9eafd2"
                     /ApEinfo_fwdcolor="#9eafd2"
     prokaryote t... complement(4935..4964)
                     /label="L2U5H11"
                     /ApEinfo_revcolor="#f8d3a9"
                     /ApEinfo_fwdcolor="#f8d3a9"
     primer_bind     complement(5017..5033)
                     /label="M13 fwd"
                     /ApEinfo_revcolor="#d59687"
                     /ApEinfo_fwdcolor="#d59687"
ORIGIN
        1 AACGTCGTGA CTGGGAAAAC CCTGGCGCTT GTGGTGGATC ACAGTTATTG GAGACTTCCT
       61 TGGCCGTACG ATGGGTTTTG TTTCAGGTAT CTGGCACTTT TCGGGGAAAT GTGCGCGGAA
      121 CCCCTATTTG TTTATTTTTC TAAATACATT CAAATATGTA TCCGCTCATG AGACAATAAC
      181 CCTGATAAAT GCTTCAATAA TATTGAAAAA GGAAGAGTAT GAGTATTCAA CATTTCCGTG
      241 TCGCCCTTAT TCCCTTTTTT GCGGCATTTT GCCTTCCTGT TTTTGCTCAC CCAGAAACGC
      301 TGGTGAAAGT AAAAGATGCT GAAGATCAGT TGGGTGCACG AGTGGGTTAC ATCGAACTGG
      361 ATCTCAACAG CGGTAAGATC CTTGAGAGTT TTCGCCCCGA AGAACGTTTT CCAATGATGA
      421 GCACTTTTAA AGTTCTGCTA TGTGGCGCGG TATTATCCCG TATTGACGCC GGGCAAGAGC
      481 AACTCGGTCG CCGCATACAC TATTCTCAGA ATGACTTGGT TGAGTACTCA CCAGTCACAG
      541 AAAAGCATCT TACGGATGGC ATGACAGTAA GAGAATTATG CAGTGCTGCC ATAACCATGA
      601 GTGATAACAC TGCGGCCAAC TTACTTCTGA CAACGATCGG AGGACCGAAG GAGCTAACCG
      661 CTTTTTTGCA CAACATGGGG GATCATGTAA CTCGCCTTGA TCGTTGGGAA CCGGAGCTGA
      721 ATGAAGCCAT ACCAAACGAC GAGCGTGACA CCACGATGCC TGTAGCAATG GCAACAACGT
      781 TGCGCAAACT ATTAACTGGC GAACTACTTA CTCTAGCTTC CCGGCAACAA TTAATAGACT
      841 GGATGGAGGC GGATAAAGTT GCAGGACCAC TTCTGCGCTC GGCCCTTCCG GCTGGCTGGT
      901 TTATTGCTGA TAAATCTGGA GCCGGTGAGC GTGGCTCTCG CGGTATCATT GCAGCACTGG
      961 GGCCAGATGG TAAGCCCTCC CGTATCGTAG TTATCTACAC GACGGGGAGT CAGGCAACTA
     1021 TGGATGAACG AAATAGACAG ATCGCTGAGA TAGGTGCCTC ACTGATTAAG CATTGGTAAC
     1081 TGTCAGACCA AGTTTACTCA TATATACTTT AGATTGATTT AAAACTTCAT TTTTAATTTA
     1141 AAAGGATCTA GGTGAAGATC CTTGAATTGC CATTATCAAC AAGTTTGTAC AAAAAAGCAG
     1201 GCTCCGAATT GGTATCACGA GGACGATTTG AAGCCCCCTA CCCATTTACG CTGACTTGAC
     1261 GGGACGGCGG CTTTGTTGAA TAGAGCGTCA GACCCCGTAG AAAAGATCAA AGGATCTTCG
     1321 GCCGGCCGGC GCGCCGATCT GAAGATCAGC AGTTCAACCT GTTGATAGTA CGTACTAAGC
     1381 TCTCATGTTT CACGTACTAA GCTCTCATGT TTAACGTACT AAGCTCTCAT GTTTAACGAA
     1441 CTAAACCCTC ATGGCTAACG TACTAAGCTC TCATGGCTAA CGTACTAAGC TCTCATGTTT
     1501 CACGTACTAA GCTCTCATGT TTGAACAATA AAATTAATAT AAATCAGCAA CTTAAATAGC
     1561 CTCTAAGGTT TTAAGTTTTA TAAGAAAAAA AAGAATATAT AAGGCTTTTA AAGCCTTTAA
     1621 GGTTTAACGG TTGTGGACAA CAAGCCAGGG ATGTAACGCA CTGAGAAGCC CTTAGAGCCT
     1681 CTCAAAGCAA TTTTGAGTGA CACAGGAACA CTTAACGGCT GACATGGGGC GCGCCCAGCT
     1741 GTAACGCCAG CAACGCGGCC TTTTTACGGT TCCTGGCCTT TTGCTGGCCT TTTGCTCACA
     1801 TGTTCTTTCC AGCGACATAT GCCATACGCC GAACTGAACT CCACCTAATG TCTTGGAGAT
     1861 TGTCGGATAG CGCGGAATAG GATTGTGCCC TCTGAGCGGA TAACAATTTC ACACAGGAAA
     1921 CAGCTATGAC CATGACACAT GCATCCACCA TCGCAGACTT ATCATCACTG AGCCTCCACC
     1981 TAGCCTATAC AACAATAGCG TGCGTGGTTA GCACGCTAGG TGGAAGGGCT CGGAGTTGTG
     2041 GTAATCTATG TATCCTGGGG TGCTCTTCAT GCTAGCGTAA CAGGTTGGAT GATAAGTCCC
     2101 CGGTCTAGCC GACTGCGCAA AAGACATAAT CGATTCACAA AAAATAGGCA CACGAAAAAC
     2161 AAGTTAAGGG ATGCAGTTTA TGCATCCCTT AACAAGCTTA CTTATTAAAT AATTTATAGC
     2221 TATTGAAAAG AGATAAGAAT TGTTCAAAGC TAATATTGTT TAAATCGTCA ATTCCTGCAT
     2281 GTTTTAAGGA ATTGTTAAAT TGATTTTTTG TAAATATTTT CTTGTATTCT TTGTTAACCC
     2341 ATTTCATAAC GAAATAATTA TACTTTTGTT TATCTTTGTG TGATATTCTT GATTTTTTTC
     2401 TACTTAATCT GATAAGTGAG CTATTCACTT TAGGTTTAGG ATGAAAATAT TCTCTTGGAA
     2461 CCATACTTAA TATAGAAATA TCAACTTCTG CCATTAAAAG TAATGCCAAT GAGCGTTTTG
     2521 TATTTAATAA TCTTTTAGCA AACCCGTATT CCACGATTAA ATAAATCTCA TTAGCTATAC
     2581 TATCAAAAAC AATTTTGCGT ATTATATCCG TACTTATGTT ATAAGGTATA TTACCATATA
     2641 TTTTATAGGA TTGGTTTTTA GGAAATTTAA ACTGCAATAT ATCCTTGTTT AAAACTTGGA
     2701 AATTATCGTG ATCAACAAGT TTATTTTCTG TAGTTTTGCA TAATTTATGG TCTATTTCAA
     2761 TGGCAGTTAC GAAATTACAC CTCTTTACTA ATTCAAGGGT AAAATGGCCT TTTCCTGAGC
     2821 CGATTTCAAA GATATTATCA TGTTCATTTA ATCTTATGTT TGTCATAATC TTGTCGATAT
     2881 TATGCTTAGA AGTAATAAAG TTTTGACTGT GTTTTATATT TTTCTCGTTC ATTGCTTTTC
     2941 CTGCTTTTTC AAAATCATTA TAATAAAAAA AGAGGGGCTT TTAACTAAAG AGCTTTTGGG
     3001 CAGAATACAA GTTCGGTTGT GATCACATCA GACTTACGAA ACTCCGTTAT ACTGGTAATA
     3061 TAATCGTTAA ACCAATGGAC TAAAATTTCT ATATTTCACC AGCTTCACAC GGCGTGTGGC
     3121 TGCGGAACAA GTCGCCACTT CCTCTGAATA CGATCACGAA CGAAGCGATC TCACCCTACT
     3181 CGACGCGTCC TACGCGTGAC CCTAGACCGG GGACTTATCA TCCAACCTGT TAGGGTCGGG
     3241 GGTGAGGGAG CTTAAAACCT ACCCTTGTAA GCTACCCCCT CTCCCGCCAT ACCACCATGA
     3301 AGGTTTGAAC TCCCCTCGCC CGCCGCAGTG GGCGAGGGGT CGGGGGTGAG GGAACGTAAA
     3361 GCCTCAGATG CTCTGTGTTC TACATAAAGG AATGTACATG GAAAAAAAGG AATTTCGTGT
     3421 TTTGATAAAA TACTGTTTTC TGAAGGGAAA AAATACAGTG GAAGCAAAAA CTTGGCTTGA
     3481 TAATGAGTTT CCGGACTCTG CCCCAGGGAA ATCAACAATA ATTGATTGGT ATGCAAAATT
     3541 CAAGCGTGGT GAAATGAGCA CGGAGGACGG TGAACGCAGT GGACGCCCGA AAGAGGTGGT
     3601 TACCGACGAA AACATCAAAA AAATCCACAA AATGATTTTG AATGACCGTA AAATGAAGTT
     3661 GATCGAGATA GCAGAGGCCT TAAAGATATC AAAGGAACGT GTTGGTCATA TCATTCATCA
     3721 ATATTTGGAT ATGCGGAAGC TCTGTGCGAA ATGGGTGCCG CGCGAGCTCA CATTTGACCA
     3781 AAAACAACGA CGTGTTGATG ATTCTAAGCG GTGTTTGCAG CTGTTAACTC GTAATACACC
     3841 CGAGTTTTTC CGTCGATATG TGACAATGGA TGAAACATGG CTCCATCACT ACACTCCTGA
     3901 GTCCAATCGA CAGTCGGCTG AGTGGACAGC GACCGGTGAA CCGTCTCCGA AGCGTGGAAA
     3961 GACTCAAAAG TCCGCTGGCA AAGTAATGGC CTCTGTTTTT TGGGATGCGC ATGGAATAAT
     4021 TTTTATCGAT TATCTTGAGA AGGGAAAAAC CATCAACAGT GACTATTATA TGGCGTTATT
     4081 GGAGCGTTTG AAGGTCGAAA TCGCGGCAAA ACGGCCCCAC ATGAAGAAGA AAAAAGTGTT
     4141 GTTCCACCAA GACAACGCAC CGTGCCACAA GTCATTGAGA ACGATGGCAA AAATTCATGA
     4201 ATTGGGCTTC GAATTGCTTC CCCACCCGCC GTATTCTCCA GATCTGGCCC CCAGCGACTT
     4261 TTTCTTGTTC TCAGACCTCA AAAGGATGCT CGCAGGGAAA AAATTTGGCT GCAATGAAGA
     4321 GGTGATCGCC GAAACTGAGG CCTATTTTGA GGCAAAACCG AAGGAGTACT ACCAAAATGG
     4381 TATCAAAAAA TTGGAAGGTC GTTATAATCG TTGTATCGCT CTTGAAGGGA ACTATGTTGA
     4441 ATAAGCTTGG AATCTCCTTC TCGCCTCTTT CGCTGAACAC GAAAGCGAAT CCGTTCAGCA
     4501 CACACTTTAC GATATGGCGC AAAAAGTCCT CGGCTGCGTG CCGGAAGTGA AAGACATCCA
     4561 CCTCACCATG CCCAACAAGC ATTGCCTGCT CGTGGACCTG TCCCGCTTCG GTCAGGACAA
     4621 TCCCAACGAC TTTTCCGCTG CATAACCCTG CTTCGGGGTC ATTATAGCGA TTTTTTCGGT
     4681 ATATCCATCC TTTTTCGCAC GATATACAGG ATTTTGCCAA AGGGTTCGTG TAGACTTTCC
     4741 TTGGTGTATC CAACGGCGTC AGCCGGGCAG GATAGGTGAA GTAGGCCCAC CCGCGAGCGG
     4801 GTGTTCCTTC TTCACTGTCC CTTATTCGCA CCTGGCGGTG CTCAACGGGA ATCCTGCTCT
     4861 GCGAGGCTGG CCGTACTCCT CATTGAAGAG CTCGGAGACG AGACGAGACA GCCTGAGAAT
     4921 GGATGCGAGT AATGATACAA CAATAGCGTG CTGTTCGCAC GCTAAGGTCA GGCGGAATGG
     4981 CACTTCCTTA TTCCAGATGC GTGCGGATTA TGCATGACTG GCCGTCGTTT TAC
//
