# Supplementary material for: A scalable transposon mutagenesis system for non-model bacteria
Source: bioRxiv preprint, doi:10.64898/2025.12.22.696024, version 1 (2025-12-23)
Supplement: Plasmid sequences [file 696024_file12.zip › Plasmid sequences/Transposon variant libraries/Himar1-only libraries/pGLU_30/pGLU_9-pGLU_64-pGLU_99.gb]

LOCUS       pGLU_9-pGLU_64-pGLU_99  5320 bp ds-DNA     circular     19-NOV-2024
DEFINITION  .
KEYWORDS    "Name:pGLU_9-pGLU_64-pGLU_99" "Tnp Promoter:Firmicutes_52_13401"
            "Abr Promoter:PermC_ERM" "Selectable Marker:Erythromycin"
            "Transposase:Himar"
FEATURES             Location/Qualifiers
     promoter        114..218
                     /label="Pamp"
                     /ApEinfo_revcolor="#faac61"
                     /ApEinfo_fwdcolor="#faac61"
     CDS             219..1079
                     /label="AmpR"
                     /ApEinfo_revcolor="#f58a5e"
                     /ApEinfo_fwdcolor="#f58a5e"
     ORI             complement(1336..1724)
                     /label="R6K ORI"
                     /ApEinfo_revcolor="#f58a5e"
                     /ApEinfo_fwdcolor="#f58a5e"
     primer_bind     1914..1930
                     /label="M13 rev"
                     /ApEinfo_revcolor="#c7b0e3"
                     /ApEinfo_fwdcolor="#c7b0e3"
     prokaryote p... complement(1987..2018)
                     /label="L2U8H11"
                     /ApEinfo_revcolor="#75c6a9"
                     /ApEinfo_fwdcolor="#75c6a9"
     miscellaneous   complement(2019..2058)
                     /label="UNSX"
                     /ApEinfo_revcolor="#9eafd2"
                     /ApEinfo_fwdcolor="#9eafd2"
     miscellaneous   2078..2107
                     /label="Himar_LE"
                     /ApEinfo_revcolor="#faac61"
                     /ApEinfo_fwdcolor="#faac61"
     miscellaneous   complement(2078..2107)
                     /label="Himar_RE"
                     /ApEinfo_revcolor="#faac61"
                     /ApEinfo_fwdcolor="#faac61"
     prokaryote t... complement(2108..2193)
                     /label="TermC"
                     /ApEinfo_revcolor="#f8d3a9"
                     /ApEinfo_fwdcolor="#f8d3a9"
     misc_feature    complement(2198..2932)
                     /label="ermC"
                     /ApEinfo_revcolor="#faac61"
                     /ApEinfo_fwdcolor="#faac61"
                     /note="codon-optimized to allow Twist synthesis"
     misc_feature    complement(2930..2933)
                     /label="downstream region"
                     /ApEinfo_revcolor="#9eafd2"
                     /ApEinfo_fwdcolor="#9eafd2"
     prokaryote p... complement(2934..3385)
                     /label="PermC"
                     /ApEinfo_revcolor="#faac61"
                     /ApEinfo_fwdcolor="#faac61"
     RBS             complement(3055..3065)
                     /label="bsRBS"
                     /ApEinfo_revcolor="#b7e6d7"
                     /ApEinfo_fwdcolor="#b7e6d7"
     misc_feature    3386..3415
                     /label="R primer binding"
                     /ApEinfo_revcolor="#d6b295"
                     /ApEinfo_fwdcolor="#d6b295"
     promoter ID ... complement(3416..3435)
                     /label=">skpp-1909-F_sk20mer-1386"
                     /ApEinfo_revcolor="#f58a5e"
                     /ApEinfo_fwdcolor="#f58a5e"
     misc_feature    complement(3436..3439)
                     /label="upstream region"
                     /ApEinfo_revcolor="#9eafd2"
                     /ApEinfo_fwdcolor="#9eafd2"
     misc_feature    complement(3436..3439)
                     /label="downstream region"
                     /ApEinfo_revcolor="#9eafd2"
                     /ApEinfo_fwdcolor="#9eafd2"
     promoter ID ... complement(3440..3459)
                     /label=">skpp-1944-F_sk20mer-3630"
                     /ApEinfo_revcolor="#f58a5e"
                     /ApEinfo_fwdcolor="#f58a5e"
     misc_feature    complement(3460..3489)
                     /label="F primer binding"
                     /ApEinfo_revcolor="#d6b295"
                     /ApEinfo_fwdcolor="#d6b295"
     miscellaneous   3490..3519
                     /label="Himar_RE"
                     /ApEinfo_revcolor="#faac61"
                     /ApEinfo_fwdcolor="#faac61"
     miscellaneous   complement(3490..3519)
                     /label="Himar_LE"
                     /ApEinfo_revcolor="#faac61"
                     /ApEinfo_fwdcolor="#faac61"
     RS421_promot... 3520..3684
                     /label=13401
                     /ApEinfo_revcolor="#f58a5e"
                     /ApEinfo_fwdcolor="#f58a5e"
     misc_feature    complement(3685..3688)
                     /label="upstream region"
                     /ApEinfo_revcolor="#9eafd2"
                     /ApEinfo_fwdcolor="#9eafd2"
     CDS             3685..4731
                     /label="Himar_Tnp"
                     /ApEinfo_revcolor="#f58a5e"
                     /ApEinfo_fwdcolor="#f58a5e"
     prokaryote t... 4736..4916
                     /label="TAmarelleT9"
                     /ApEinfo_revcolor="#f58a5e"
                     /ApEinfo_fwdcolor="#f58a5e"
     miscellaneous   4917..5162
                     /label="oriT"
                     /ApEinfo_revcolor="#84b0dc"
                     /ApEinfo_fwdcolor="#84b0dc"
     miscellaneous   complement(5182..5221)
                     /label="UNS1"
                     /ApEinfo_revcolor="#9eafd2"
                     /ApEinfo_fwdcolor="#9eafd2"
     prokaryote t... complement(5222..5251)
                     /label="L2U5H11"
                     /ApEinfo_revcolor="#f8d3a9"
                     /ApEinfo_fwdcolor="#f8d3a9"
     primer_bind     complement(5304..5320)
                     /label="M13 fwd"
                     /ApEinfo_revcolor="#d59687"
                     /ApEinfo_fwdcolor="#d59687"
ORIGIN
        1 AACGTCGTGA CTGGGAAAAC CCTGGCGCTT GTGGTGGATC ACAGTTATTG GAGACTTCCT
       61 TGGCCGTACG ATGGGTTTTG TTTCAGGTAT CTGGCACTTT TCGGGGAAAT GTGCGCGGAA
      121 CCCCTATTTG TTTATTTTTC TAAATACATT CAAATATGTA TCCGCTCATG AGACAATAAC
      181 CCTGATAAAT GCTTCAATAA TATTGAAAAA GGAAGAGTAT GAGTATTCAA CATTTCCGTG
      241 TCGCCCTTAT TCCCTTTTTT GCGGCATTTT GCCTTCCTGT TTTTGCTCAC CCAGAAACGC
      301 TGGTGAAAGT AAAAGATGCT GAAGATCAGT TGGGTGCACG AGTGGGTTAC ATCGAACTGG
      361 ATCTCAACAG CGGTAAGATC CTTGAGAGTT TTCGCCCCGA AGAACGTTTT CCAATGATGA
      421 GCACTTTTAA AGTTCTGCTA TGTGGCGCGG TATTATCCCG TATTGACGCC GGGCAAGAGC
      481 AACTCGGTCG CCGCATACAC TATTCTCAGA ATGACTTGGT TGAGTACTCA CCAGTCACAG
      541 AAAAGCATCT TACGGATGGC ATGACAGTAA GAGAATTATG CAGTGCTGCC ATAACCATGA
      601 GTGATAACAC TGCGGCCAAC TTACTTCTGA CAACGATCGG AGGACCGAAG GAGCTAACCG
      661 CTTTTTTGCA CAACATGGGG GATCATGTAA CTCGCCTTGA TCGTTGGGAA CCGGAGCTGA
      721 ATGAAGCCAT ACCAAACGAC GAGCGTGACA CCACGATGCC TGTAGCAATG GCAACAACGT
      781 TGCGCAAACT ATTAACTGGC GAACTACTTA CTCTAGCTTC CCGGCAACAA TTAATAGACT
      841 GGATGGAGGC GGATAAAGTT GCAGGACCAC TTCTGCGCTC GGCCCTTCCG GCTGGCTGGT
      901 TTATTGCTGA TAAATCTGGA GCCGGTGAGC GTGGCTCTCG CGGTATCATT GCAGCACTGG
      961 GGCCAGATGG TAAGCCCTCC CGTATCGTAG TTATCTACAC GACGGGGAGT CAGGCAACTA
     1021 TGGATGAACG AAATAGACAG ATCGCTGAGA TAGGTGCCTC ACTGATTAAG CATTGGTAAC
     1081 TGTCAGACCA AGTTTACTCA TATATACTTT AGATTGATTT AAAACTTCAT TTTTAATTTA
     1141 AAAGGATCTA GGTGAAGATC CTTGAATTGC CATTATCAAC AAGTTTGTAC AAAAAAGCAG
     1201 GCTCCGAATT GGTATCACGA GGACGATTTG AAGCCCCCTA CCCATTTACG CTGACTTGAC
     1261 GGGACGGCGG CTTTGTTGAA TAGAGCGTCA GACCCCGTAG AAAAGATCAA AGGATCTTCG
     1321 GCCGGCCGGC GCGCCGATCT GAAGATCAGC AGTTCAACCT GTTGATAGTA CGTACTAAGC
     1381 TCTCATGTTT CACGTACTAA GCTCTCATGT TTAACGTACT AAGCTCTCAT GTTTAACGAA
     1441 CTAAACCCTC ATGGCTAACG TACTAAGCTC TCATGGCTAA CGTACTAAGC TCTCATGTTT
     1501 CACGTACTAA GCTCTCATGT TTGAACAATA AAATTAATAT AAATCAGCAA CTTAAATAGC
     1561 CTCTAAGGTT TTAAGTTTTA TAAGAAAAAA AAGAATATAT AAGGCTTTTA AAGCCTTTAA
     1621 GGTTTAACGG TTGTGGACAA CAAGCCAGGG ATGTAACGCA CTGAGAAGCC CTTAGAGCCT
     1681 CTCAAAGCAA TTTTGAGTGA CACAGGAACA CTTAACGGCT GACATGGGGC GCGCCCAGCT
     1741 GTAACGCCAG CAACGCGGCC TTTTTACGGT TCCTGGCCTT TTGCTGGCCT TTTGCTCACA
     1801 TGTTCTTTCC AGCGACATAT GCCATACGCC GAACTGAACT CCACCTAATG TCTTGGAGAT
     1861 TGTCGGATAG CGCGGAATAG GATTGTGCCC TCTGAGCGGA TAACAATTTC ACACAGGAAA
     1921 CAGCTATGAC CATGACACAT GCATCCACCA TCGCAGACTT ATCATCACTG AGCCTCCACC
     1981 TAGCCTATAC AACAATAGCG TGCGTGGTTA GCACGCTAGG TGGAAGGGCT CGGAGTTGTG
     2041 GTAATCTATG TATCCTGGGG TGCTCTTCAT GCTAGCGTAA CAGGTTGGAT GATAAGTCCC
     2101 CGGTCTAGCC GACTGCGCAA AAGACATAAT CGATTCACAA AAAATAGGCA CACGAAAAAC
     2161 AAGTTAAGGG ATGCAGTTTA TGCATCCCTT AACAAGCTTA CTTATTAAAT AATTTATAGC
     2221 TATTGAAAAG AGATAAGAAT TGTTCAAAGC TAATATTGTT TAAATCGTCA ATTCCTGCAT
     2281 GTTTTAAGGA ATTGTTAAAT TGATTTTTTG TAAATATTTT CTTGTATTCT TTGTTAACCC
     2341 ATTTCATAAC GAAATAATTA TACTTTTGTT TATCTTTGTG TGATATTCTT GATTTTTTTC
     2401 TACTTAATCT GATAAGTGAG CTATTCACTT TAGGTTTAGG ATGAAAATAT TCTCTTGGAA
     2461 CCATACTTAA TATAGAAATA TCAACTTCTG CCATTAAAAG TAATGCCAAT GAGCGTTTTG
     2521 TATTTAATAA TCTTTTAGCA AACCCGTATT CCACGATTAA ATAAATCTCA TTAGCTATAC
     2581 TATCAAAAAC AATTTTGCGT ATTATATCCG TACTTATGTT ATAAGGTATA TTACCATATA
     2641 TTTTATAGGA TTGGTTTTTA GGAAATTTAA ACTGCAATAT ATCCTTGTTT AAAACTTGGA
     2701 AATTATCGTG ATCAACAAGT TTATTTTCTG TAGTTTTGCA TAATTTATGG TCTATTTCAA
     2761 TGGCAGTTAC GAAATTACAC CTCTTTACTA ATTCAAGGGT AAAATGGCCT TTTCCTGAGC
     2821 CGATTTCAAA GATATTATCA TGTTCATTTA ATCTTATGTT TGTCATAATC TTGTCGATAT
     2881 TATGCTTAGA AGTAATAAAG TTTTGACTGT GTTTTATATT TTTCTCGTTC ATTTATAACC
     2941 CTCTTTAATT TGGTTATATG AATTTTGCTT ATTAACGATT CATTATAACC ACTTATTTTT
     3001 TGTTTGGTTG ATAATGAACT GTGCTGATTA CAAAAATACT AAAAATGCCC ATATTTTTTC
     3061 CTCCTTATAA AATTAGTATA ATTATAGCAC GACCTCTGAT AAATATGAAC ATGATGAGTG
     3121 ATCGTTAAAT TTATACTGCA ATCGGATGCG ATTATTGAAT AAAAGATATG AGAGATTTAT
     3181 CTAATTTCTT TTTTCTTGTA AAAAAAGAAA GTTCTTAAAG GTTTTATAGT TTTGGTCGTA
     3241 GAGCACACGG TTTAACGACT TAATTACGAA GTAAATAAGT CTAGTGTGTT AGACTTTATG
     3301 AAATCTATAT ACGTTTATAT ATATTTATTA TCCGGAGGTG TAGCATGTCT CATTCAATTT
     3361 TGAGGGTTGC CAGAGTTAAA GGATCCCAGC TTCACACGGC GTGTGGCTGC GGAACGCATG
     3421 CTTCCCTTTG TCGATTACGG CCATCCGTTA TACGTCGTGA CCCTACTCGA CGCGTCCTAC
     3481 GCGTGACCCT AGACCGGGGA CTTATCATCC AACCTGTTAT TTTATGCCGC TTTCCGCCAA
     3541 AGGAAGCCAA CCAAACGCGA GAGGCAGTTT TCCGCGGGCA ACCTGTCCGC AGGAAAACCG
     3601 CCCTTTTTTC TTTTTTTGTC CGAATCATGG CGTCAATTGT GGTATCATAA AGGCAGAAAC
     3661 CATTGGACGG GATGGAGGAG CGGCATGGAA AAAAAGGAAT TTCGTGTTTT GATAAAATAC
     3721 TGTTTTCTGA AGGGAAAAAA TACAGTGGAA GCAAAAACTT GGCTTGATAA TGAGTTTCCG
     3781 GACTCTGCCC CAGGGAAATC AACAATAATT GATTGGTATG CAAAATTCAA GCGTGGTGAA
     3841 ATGAGCACGG AGGACGGTGA ACGCAGTGGA CGCCCGAAAG AGGTGGTTAC CGACGAAAAC
     3901 ATCAAAAAAA TCCACAAAAT GATTTTGAAT GACCGTAAAA TGAAGTTGAT CGAGATAGCA
     3961 GAGGCCTTAA AGATATCAAA GGAACGTGTT GGTCATATCA TTCATCAATA TTTGGATATG
     4021 CGGAAGCTCT GTGCGAAATG GGTGCCGCGC GAGCTCACAT TTGACCAAAA ACAACGACGT
     4081 GTTGATGATT CTAAGCGGTG TTTGCAGCTG TTAACTCGTA ATACACCCGA GTTTTTCCGT
     4141 CGATATGTGA CAATGGATGA AACATGGCTC CATCACTACA CTCCTGAGTC CAATCGACAG
     4201 TCGGCTGAGT GGACAGCGAC CGGTGAACCG TCTCCGAAGC GTGGAAAGAC TCAAAAGTCC
     4261 GCTGGCAAAG TAATGGCCTC TGTTTTTTGG GATGCGCATG GAATAATTTT TATCGATTAT
     4321 CTTGAGAAGG GAAAAACCAT CAACAGTGAC TATTATATGG CGTTATTGGA GCGTTTGAAG
     4381 GTCGAAATCG CGGCAAAACG GCCCCACATG AAGAAGAAAA AAGTGTTGTT CCACCAAGAC
     4441 AACGCACCGT GCCACAAGTC ATTGAGAACG ATGGCAAAAA TTCATGAATT GGGCTTCGAA
     4501 TTGCTTCCCC ACCCGCCGTA TTCTCCAGAT CTGGCCCCCA GCGACTTTTT CTTGTTCTCA
     4561 GACCTCAAAA GGATGCTCGC AGGGAAAAAA TTTGGCTGCA ATGAAGAGGT GATCGCCGAA
     4621 ACTGAGGCCT ATTTTGAGGC AAAACCGAAG GAGTACTACC AAAATGGTAT CAAAAAATTG
     4681 GAAGGTCGTT ATAATCGTTG TATCGCTCTT GAAGGGAACT ATGTTGAATA AGCTTGGAAT
     4741 CTCCTTCTCG CCTCTTTCGC TGAACACGAA AGCGAATCCG TTCAGCACAC ACTTTACGAT
     4801 ATGGCGCAAA AAGTCCTCGG CTGCGTGCCG GAAGTGAAAG ACATCCACCT CACCATGCCC
     4861 AACAAGCATT GCCTGCTCGT GGACCTGTCC CGCTTCGGTC AGGACAATCC CAACGACTTT
     4921 TCCGCTGCAT AACCCTGCTT CGGGGTCATT ATAGCGATTT TTTCGGTATA TCCATCCTTT
     4981 TTCGCACGAT ATACAGGATT TTGCCAAAGG GTTCGTGTAG ACTTTCCTTG GTGTATCCAA
     5041 CGGCGTCAGC CGGGCAGGAT AGGTGAAGTA GGCCCACCCG CGAGCGGGTG TTCCTTCTTC
     5101 ACTGTCCCTT ATTCGCACCT GGCGGTGCTC AACGGGAATC CTGCTCTGCG AGGCTGGCCG
     5161 TACTCCTCAT TGAAGAGCTC GGAGACGAGA CGAGACAGCC TGAGAATGGA TGCGAGTAAT
     5221 GATACAACAA TAGCGTGCTG TTCGCACGCT AAGGTCAGGC GGAATGGCAC TTCCTTATTC
     5281 CAGATGCGTG CGGATTATGC ATGACTGGCC GTCGTTTTAC
//
