# Supplementary material for: A scalable transposon mutagenesis system for non-model bacteria
Source: bioRxiv preprint, doi:10.64898/2025.12.22.696024, version 1 (2025-12-23)
Supplement: Plasmid sequences [file 696024_file12.zip › Plasmid sequences/Transposon variant libraries/Himar1-only libraries/pGLU_30/pGLU_9-pGLU_72-pGLU_102.gb]

LOCUS       pGLU_9-pGLU_72-pGLU_102 5033 bp ds-DNA     circular     19-NOV-2024
DEFINITION  .
KEYWORDS    "Name:pGLU_9-pGLU_72-pGLU_102" "Tnp
            Promoter:Proteobacteria_62_13481" "Abr
            Promoter:Proteobacteria_58_13166" "Selectable Marker:Erythromycin"
            "Transposase:Himar"
FEATURES             Location/Qualifiers
     promoter        114..218
                     /label="Pamp"
                     /ApEinfo_revcolor="#faac61"
                     /ApEinfo_fwdcolor="#faac61"
     CDS             219..1079
                     /label="AmpR"
                     /ApEinfo_revcolor="#f58a5e"
                     /ApEinfo_fwdcolor="#f58a5e"
     ORI             complement(1336..1724)
                     /label="R6K ORI"
                     /ApEinfo_revcolor="#f58a5e"
                     /ApEinfo_fwdcolor="#f58a5e"
     primer_bind     1914..1930
                     /label="M13 rev"
                     /ApEinfo_revcolor="#c7b0e3"
                     /ApEinfo_fwdcolor="#c7b0e3"
     prokaryote p... complement(1987..2018)
                     /label="L2U8H11"
                     /ApEinfo_revcolor="#75c6a9"
                     /ApEinfo_fwdcolor="#75c6a9"
     miscellaneous   complement(2019..2058)
                     /label="UNSX"
                     /ApEinfo_revcolor="#9eafd2"
                     /ApEinfo_fwdcolor="#9eafd2"
     miscellaneous   2078..2107
                     /label="Himar_LE"
                     /ApEinfo_revcolor="#faac61"
                     /ApEinfo_fwdcolor="#faac61"
     miscellaneous   complement(2078..2107)
                     /label="Himar_RE"
                     /ApEinfo_revcolor="#faac61"
                     /ApEinfo_fwdcolor="#faac61"
     prokaryote t... complement(2108..2193)
                     /label="TermC"
                     /ApEinfo_revcolor="#f8d3a9"
                     /ApEinfo_fwdcolor="#f8d3a9"
     misc_feature    complement(2198..2932)
                     /label="ermC"
                     /ApEinfo_revcolor="#faac61"
                     /ApEinfo_fwdcolor="#faac61"
                     /note="codon-optimized to allow Twist synthesis"
     misc_feature    complement(2930..2933)
                     /label="downstream region"
                     /ApEinfo_revcolor="#9eafd2"
                     /ApEinfo_fwdcolor="#9eafd2"
     RS421_promot... complement(2934..3098)
                     /label=13166
                     /ApEinfo_revcolor="#f58a5e"
                     /ApEinfo_fwdcolor="#f58a5e"
     misc_feature    3099..3128
                     /label="R primer binding"
                     /ApEinfo_revcolor="#d6b295"
                     /ApEinfo_fwdcolor="#d6b295"
     promoter ID ... complement(3129..3148)
                     /label=">skpp-1917-F_sk20mer-1272"
                     /ApEinfo_revcolor="#f58a5e"
                     /ApEinfo_fwdcolor="#f58a5e"
     misc_feature    complement(3149..3152)
                     /label="upstream region"
                     /ApEinfo_revcolor="#9eafd2"
                     /ApEinfo_fwdcolor="#9eafd2"
     misc_feature    complement(3149..3152)
                     /label="downstream region"
                     /ApEinfo_revcolor="#9eafd2"
                     /ApEinfo_fwdcolor="#9eafd2"
     promoter ID ... complement(3153..3172)
                     /label=">skpp-1947-F_sk20mer-4737"
                     /ApEinfo_revcolor="#f58a5e"
                     /ApEinfo_fwdcolor="#f58a5e"
     misc_feature    complement(3173..3202)
                     /label="F primer binding"
                     /ApEinfo_revcolor="#d6b295"
                     /ApEinfo_fwdcolor="#d6b295"
     miscellaneous   3203..3232
                     /label="Himar_RE"
                     /ApEinfo_revcolor="#faac61"
                     /ApEinfo_fwdcolor="#faac61"
     miscellaneous   complement(3203..3232)
                     /label="Himar_LE"
                     /ApEinfo_revcolor="#faac61"
                     /ApEinfo_fwdcolor="#faac61"
     RS421_promot... 3233..3397
                     /label=13481
                     /ApEinfo_revcolor="#f58a5e"
                     /ApEinfo_fwdcolor="#f58a5e"
     misc_feature    complement(3398..3401)
                     /label="upstream region"
                     /ApEinfo_revcolor="#9eafd2"
                     /ApEinfo_fwdcolor="#9eafd2"
     CDS             3398..4444
                     /label="Himar_Tnp"
                     /ApEinfo_revcolor="#f58a5e"
                     /ApEinfo_fwdcolor="#f58a5e"
     prokaryote t... 4449..4629
                     /label="TAmarelleT9"
                     /ApEinfo_revcolor="#f58a5e"
                     /ApEinfo_fwdcolor="#f58a5e"
     miscellaneous   4630..4875
                     /label="oriT"
                     /ApEinfo_revcolor="#84b0dc"
                     /ApEinfo_fwdcolor="#84b0dc"
     miscellaneous   complement(4895..4934)
                     /label="UNS1"
                     /ApEinfo_revcolor="#9eafd2"
                     /ApEinfo_fwdcolor="#9eafd2"
     prokaryote t... complement(4935..4964)
                     /label="L2U5H11"
                     /ApEinfo_revcolor="#f8d3a9"
                     /ApEinfo_fwdcolor="#f8d3a9"
     primer_bind     complement(5017..5033)
                     /label="M13 fwd"
                     /ApEinfo_revcolor="#d59687"
                     /ApEinfo_fwdcolor="#d59687"
ORIGIN
        1 AACGTCGTGA CTGGGAAAAC CCTGGCGCTT GTGGTGGATC ACAGTTATTG GAGACTTCCT
       61 TGGCCGTACG ATGGGTTTTG TTTCAGGTAT CTGGCACTTT TCGGGGAAAT GTGCGCGGAA
      121 CCCCTATTTG TTTATTTTTC TAAATACATT CAAATATGTA TCCGCTCATG AGACAATAAC
      181 CCTGATAAAT GCTTCAATAA TATTGAAAAA GGAAGAGTAT GAGTATTCAA CATTTCCGTG
      241 TCGCCCTTAT TCCCTTTTTT GCGGCATTTT GCCTTCCTGT TTTTGCTCAC CCAGAAACGC
      301 TGGTGAAAGT AAAAGATGCT GAAGATCAGT TGGGTGCACG AGTGGGTTAC ATCGAACTGG
      361 ATCTCAACAG CGGTAAGATC CTTGAGAGTT TTCGCCCCGA AGAACGTTTT CCAATGATGA
      421 GCACTTTTAA AGTTCTGCTA TGTGGCGCGG TATTATCCCG TATTGACGCC GGGCAAGAGC
      481 AACTCGGTCG CCGCATACAC TATTCTCAGA ATGACTTGGT TGAGTACTCA CCAGTCACAG
      541 AAAAGCATCT TACGGATGGC ATGACAGTAA GAGAATTATG CAGTGCTGCC ATAACCATGA
      601 GTGATAACAC TGCGGCCAAC TTACTTCTGA CAACGATCGG AGGACCGAAG GAGCTAACCG
      661 CTTTTTTGCA CAACATGGGG GATCATGTAA CTCGCCTTGA TCGTTGGGAA CCGGAGCTGA
      721 ATGAAGCCAT ACCAAACGAC GAGCGTGACA CCACGATGCC TGTAGCAATG GCAACAACGT
      781 TGCGCAAACT ATTAACTGGC GAACTACTTA CTCTAGCTTC CCGGCAACAA TTAATAGACT
      841 GGATGGAGGC GGATAAAGTT GCAGGACCAC TTCTGCGCTC GGCCCTTCCG GCTGGCTGGT
      901 TTATTGCTGA TAAATCTGGA GCCGGTGAGC GTGGCTCTCG CGGTATCATT GCAGCACTGG
      961 GGCCAGATGG TAAGCCCTCC CGTATCGTAG TTATCTACAC GACGGGGAGT CAGGCAACTA
     1021 TGGATGAACG AAATAGACAG ATCGCTGAGA TAGGTGCCTC ACTGATTAAG CATTGGTAAC
     1081 TGTCAGACCA AGTTTACTCA TATATACTTT AGATTGATTT AAAACTTCAT TTTTAATTTA
     1141 AAAGGATCTA GGTGAAGATC CTTGAATTGC CATTATCAAC AAGTTTGTAC AAAAAAGCAG
     1201 GCTCCGAATT GGTATCACGA GGACGATTTG AAGCCCCCTA CCCATTTACG CTGACTTGAC
     1261 GGGACGGCGG CTTTGTTGAA TAGAGCGTCA GACCCCGTAG AAAAGATCAA AGGATCTTCG
     1321 GCCGGCCGGC GCGCCGATCT GAAGATCAGC AGTTCAACCT GTTGATAGTA CGTACTAAGC
     1381 TCTCATGTTT CACGTACTAA GCTCTCATGT TTAACGTACT AAGCTCTCAT GTTTAACGAA
     1441 CTAAACCCTC ATGGCTAACG TACTAAGCTC TCATGGCTAA CGTACTAAGC TCTCATGTTT
     1501 CACGTACTAA GCTCTCATGT TTGAACAATA AAATTAATAT AAATCAGCAA CTTAAATAGC
     1561 CTCTAAGGTT TTAAGTTTTA TAAGAAAAAA AAGAATATAT AAGGCTTTTA AAGCCTTTAA
     1621 GGTTTAACGG TTGTGGACAA CAAGCCAGGG ATGTAACGCA CTGAGAAGCC CTTAGAGCCT
     1681 CTCAAAGCAA TTTTGAGTGA CACAGGAACA CTTAACGGCT GACATGGGGC GCGCCCAGCT
     1741 GTAACGCCAG CAACGCGGCC TTTTTACGGT TCCTGGCCTT TTGCTGGCCT TTTGCTCACA
     1801 TGTTCTTTCC AGCGACATAT GCCATACGCC GAACTGAACT CCACCTAATG TCTTGGAGAT
     1861 TGTCGGATAG CGCGGAATAG GATTGTGCCC TCTGAGCGGA TAACAATTTC ACACAGGAAA
     1921 CAGCTATGAC CATGACACAT GCATCCACCA TCGCAGACTT ATCATCACTG AGCCTCCACC
     1981 TAGCCTATAC AACAATAGCG TGCGTGGTTA GCACGCTAGG TGGAAGGGCT CGGAGTTGTG
     2041 GTAATCTATG TATCCTGGGG TGCTCTTCAT GCTAGCGTAA CAGGTTGGAT GATAAGTCCC
     2101 CGGTCTAGCC GACTGCGCAA AAGACATAAT CGATTCACAA AAAATAGGCA CACGAAAAAC
     2161 AAGTTAAGGG ATGCAGTTTA TGCATCCCTT AACAAGCTTA CTTATTAAAT AATTTATAGC
     2221 TATTGAAAAG AGATAAGAAT TGTTCAAAGC TAATATTGTT TAAATCGTCA ATTCCTGCAT
     2281 GTTTTAAGGA ATTGTTAAAT TGATTTTTTG TAAATATTTT CTTGTATTCT TTGTTAACCC
     2341 ATTTCATAAC GAAATAATTA TACTTTTGTT TATCTTTGTG TGATATTCTT GATTTTTTTC
     2401 TACTTAATCT GATAAGTGAG CTATTCACTT TAGGTTTAGG ATGAAAATAT TCTCTTGGAA
     2461 CCATACTTAA TATAGAAATA TCAACTTCTG CCATTAAAAG TAATGCCAAT GAGCGTTTTG
     2521 TATTTAATAA TCTTTTAGCA AACCCGTATT CCACGATTAA ATAAATCTCA TTAGCTATAC
     2581 TATCAAAAAC AATTTTGCGT ATTATATCCG TACTTATGTT ATAAGGTATA TTACCATATA
     2641 TTTTATAGGA TTGGTTTTTA GGAAATTTAA ACTGCAATAT ATCCTTGTTT AAAACTTGGA
     2701 AATTATCGTG ATCAACAAGT TTATTTTCTG TAGTTTTGCA TAATTTATGG TCTATTTCAA
     2761 TGGCAGTTAC GAAATTACAC CTCTTTACTA ATTCAAGGGT AAAATGGCCT TTTCCTGAGC
     2821 CGATTTCAAA GATATTATCA TGTTCATTTA ATCTTATGTT TGTCATAATC TTGTCGATAT
     2881 TATGCTTAGA AGTAATAAAG TTTTGACTGT GTTTTATATT TTTCTCGTTC ATTGGAAAGA
     2941 CATCCGCTCA AATGAGGAAC ATTCGGCGGC GGTCTGCCTG CGGCACGGGG GGTCGGCTCG
     3001 ACAGACGCCG CAACAACAAG GAAAAGCGTT GTTGCGGCTT ACTTGTCCGA CGACTTTTGA
     3061 GCTCCCATGC TACGGCTCCA TGCACATCTT GAGGCGAACC AGCTTCACAC GGCGTGTGGC
     3121 TGCGGAACAG CAGAATGTAG TTCGCAGCTA CGACTCGGGA AACCAGACTA CCACCCTACT
     3181 CGACGCGTCC TACGCGTGAC CCTAGACCGG GGACTTATCA TCCAACCTGT TAGGCGCCGC
     3241 CGCCTCCGCG CGGCGCCTTT CATTTCGCCG GGGTTGCACC CCGCAATGGC GCGCCGCCGC
     3301 GTGAATTTTT CGCGGCCGCG CGCCATTTCT CCGCCTCATC CCTTATCCTT TCGTTCTTGA
     3361 ACCTTACTAA ATAGTTACAA GAACTTCGGG AGGGGGGATG GAAAAAAAGG AATTTCGTGT
     3421 TTTGATAAAA TACTGTTTTC TGAAGGGAAA AAATACAGTG GAAGCAAAAA CTTGGCTTGA
     3481 TAATGAGTTT CCGGACTCTG CCCCAGGGAA ATCAACAATA ATTGATTGGT ATGCAAAATT
     3541 CAAGCGTGGT GAAATGAGCA CGGAGGACGG TGAACGCAGT GGACGCCCGA AAGAGGTGGT
     3601 TACCGACGAA AACATCAAAA AAATCCACAA AATGATTTTG AATGACCGTA AAATGAAGTT
     3661 GATCGAGATA GCAGAGGCCT TAAAGATATC AAAGGAACGT GTTGGTCATA TCATTCATCA
     3721 ATATTTGGAT ATGCGGAAGC TCTGTGCGAA ATGGGTGCCG CGCGAGCTCA CATTTGACCA
     3781 AAAACAACGA CGTGTTGATG ATTCTAAGCG GTGTTTGCAG CTGTTAACTC GTAATACACC
     3841 CGAGTTTTTC CGTCGATATG TGACAATGGA TGAAACATGG CTCCATCACT ACACTCCTGA
     3901 GTCCAATCGA CAGTCGGCTG AGTGGACAGC GACCGGTGAA CCGTCTCCGA AGCGTGGAAA
     3961 GACTCAAAAG TCCGCTGGCA AAGTAATGGC CTCTGTTTTT TGGGATGCGC ATGGAATAAT
     4021 TTTTATCGAT TATCTTGAGA AGGGAAAAAC CATCAACAGT GACTATTATA TGGCGTTATT
     4081 GGAGCGTTTG AAGGTCGAAA TCGCGGCAAA ACGGCCCCAC ATGAAGAAGA AAAAAGTGTT
     4141 GTTCCACCAA GACAACGCAC CGTGCCACAA GTCATTGAGA ACGATGGCAA AAATTCATGA
     4201 ATTGGGCTTC GAATTGCTTC CCCACCCGCC GTATTCTCCA GATCTGGCCC CCAGCGACTT
     4261 TTTCTTGTTC TCAGACCTCA AAAGGATGCT CGCAGGGAAA AAATTTGGCT GCAATGAAGA
     4321 GGTGATCGCC GAAACTGAGG CCTATTTTGA GGCAAAACCG AAGGAGTACT ACCAAAATGG
     4381 TATCAAAAAA TTGGAAGGTC GTTATAATCG TTGTATCGCT CTTGAAGGGA ACTATGTTGA
     4441 ATAAGCTTGG AATCTCCTTC TCGCCTCTTT CGCTGAACAC GAAAGCGAAT CCGTTCAGCA
     4501 CACACTTTAC GATATGGCGC AAAAAGTCCT CGGCTGCGTG CCGGAAGTGA AAGACATCCA
     4561 CCTCACCATG CCCAACAAGC ATTGCCTGCT CGTGGACCTG TCCCGCTTCG GTCAGGACAA
     4621 TCCCAACGAC TTTTCCGCTG CATAACCCTG CTTCGGGGTC ATTATAGCGA TTTTTTCGGT
     4681 ATATCCATCC TTTTTCGCAC GATATACAGG ATTTTGCCAA AGGGTTCGTG TAGACTTTCC
     4741 TTGGTGTATC CAACGGCGTC AGCCGGGCAG GATAGGTGAA GTAGGCCCAC CCGCGAGCGG
     4801 GTGTTCCTTC TTCACTGTCC CTTATTCGCA CCTGGCGGTG CTCAACGGGA ATCCTGCTCT
     4861 GCGAGGCTGG CCGTACTCCT CATTGAAGAG CTCGGAGACG AGACGAGACA GCCTGAGAAT
     4921 GGATGCGAGT AATGATACAA CAATAGCGTG CTGTTCGCAC GCTAAGGTCA GGCGGAATGG
     4981 CACTTCCTTA TTCCAGATGC GTGCGGATTA TGCATGACTG GCCGTCGTTT TAC
//
