# Supplementary material for: A scalable transposon mutagenesis system for non-model bacteria
Source: bioRxiv preprint, doi:10.64898/2025.12.22.696024, version 1 (2025-12-23)
Supplement: Plasmid sequences [file 696024_file12.zip › Plasmid sequences/Transposon variant libraries/Himar1-only libraries/pGLU_30/pGLU_9-pGLU_64-pGLU_89.gb]

LOCUS       pGLU_9-pGLU_64-pGLU_89  5320 bp ds-DNA     circular     19-NOV-2024
DEFINITION  .
KEYWORDS    "Name:pGLU_9-pGLU_64-pGLU_89" "Tnp Promoter:Firmicutes_38_13168"
            "Abr Promoter:PermC_ERM" "Selectable Marker:Erythromycin"
            "Transposase:Himar"
FEATURES             Location/Qualifiers
     promoter        114..218
                     /label="Pamp"
                     /ApEinfo_revcolor="#faac61"
                     /ApEinfo_fwdcolor="#faac61"
     CDS             219..1079
                     /label="AmpR"
                     /ApEinfo_revcolor="#f58a5e"
                     /ApEinfo_fwdcolor="#f58a5e"
     ORI             complement(1336..1724)
                     /label="R6K ORI"
                     /ApEinfo_revcolor="#f58a5e"
                     /ApEinfo_fwdcolor="#f58a5e"
     primer_bind     1914..1930
                     /label="M13 rev"
                     /ApEinfo_revcolor="#c7b0e3"
                     /ApEinfo_fwdcolor="#c7b0e3"
     prokaryote p... complement(1987..2018)
                     /label="L2U8H11"
                     /ApEinfo_revcolor="#75c6a9"
                     /ApEinfo_fwdcolor="#75c6a9"
     miscellaneous   complement(2019..2058)
                     /label="UNSX"
                     /ApEinfo_revcolor="#9eafd2"
                     /ApEinfo_fwdcolor="#9eafd2"
     miscellaneous   2078..2107
                     /label="Himar_LE"
                     /ApEinfo_revcolor="#faac61"
                     /ApEinfo_fwdcolor="#faac61"
     miscellaneous   complement(2078..2107)
                     /label="Himar_RE"
                     /ApEinfo_revcolor="#faac61"
                     /ApEinfo_fwdcolor="#faac61"
     prokaryote t... complement(2108..2193)
                     /label="TermC"
                     /ApEinfo_revcolor="#f8d3a9"
                     /ApEinfo_fwdcolor="#f8d3a9"
     misc_feature    complement(2198..2932)
                     /label="ermC"
                     /ApEinfo_revcolor="#faac61"
                     /ApEinfo_fwdcolor="#faac61"
                     /note="codon-optimized to allow Twist synthesis"
     misc_feature    complement(2930..2933)
                     /label="downstream region"
                     /ApEinfo_revcolor="#9eafd2"
                     /ApEinfo_fwdcolor="#9eafd2"
     prokaryote p... complement(2934..3385)
                     /label="PermC"
                     /ApEinfo_revcolor="#faac61"
                     /ApEinfo_fwdcolor="#faac61"
     RBS             complement(3055..3065)
                     /label="bsRBS"
                     /ApEinfo_revcolor="#b7e6d7"
                     /ApEinfo_fwdcolor="#b7e6d7"
     misc_feature    3386..3415
                     /label="R primer binding"
                     /ApEinfo_revcolor="#d6b295"
                     /ApEinfo_fwdcolor="#d6b295"
     promoter ID ... complement(3416..3435)
                     /label=">skpp-1909-F_sk20mer-1386"
                     /ApEinfo_revcolor="#f58a5e"
                     /ApEinfo_fwdcolor="#f58a5e"
     misc_feature    complement(3436..3439)
                     /label="downstream region"
                     /ApEinfo_revcolor="#9eafd2"
                     /ApEinfo_fwdcolor="#9eafd2"
     misc_feature    complement(3436..3439)
                     /label="upstream region"
                     /ApEinfo_revcolor="#9eafd2"
                     /ApEinfo_fwdcolor="#9eafd2"
     misc_feature    complement(3440..3459)
                     /label=">skpp-1949-F_sk20mer-7474"
                     /ApEinfo_revcolor="#f58a5e"
                     /ApEinfo_fwdcolor="#f58a5e"
     misc_feature    complement(3460..3489)
                     /label="F primer binding"
                     /ApEinfo_revcolor="#d6b295"
                     /ApEinfo_fwdcolor="#d6b295"
     miscellaneous   3490..3519
                     /label="Himar_RE"
                     /ApEinfo_revcolor="#faac61"
                     /ApEinfo_fwdcolor="#faac61"
     miscellaneous   complement(3490..3519)
                     /label="Himar_LE"
                     /ApEinfo_revcolor="#faac61"
                     /ApEinfo_fwdcolor="#faac61"
     RS421_promot... 3520..3684
                     /label=13168
                     /ApEinfo_revcolor="#f58a5e"
                     /ApEinfo_fwdcolor="#f58a5e"
     misc_feature    complement(3685..3688)
                     /label="upstream region"
                     /ApEinfo_revcolor="#9eafd2"
                     /ApEinfo_fwdcolor="#9eafd2"
     CDS             3685..4731
                     /label="Himar_Tnp"
                     /ApEinfo_revcolor="#f58a5e"
                     /ApEinfo_fwdcolor="#f58a5e"
     prokaryote t... 4736..4916
                     /label="TAmarelleT9"
                     /ApEinfo_revcolor="#f58a5e"
                     /ApEinfo_fwdcolor="#f58a5e"
     miscellaneous   4917..5162
                     /label="oriT"
                     /ApEinfo_revcolor="#84b0dc"
                     /ApEinfo_fwdcolor="#84b0dc"
     miscellaneous   complement(5182..5221)
                     /label="UNS1"
                     /ApEinfo_revcolor="#9eafd2"
                     /ApEinfo_fwdcolor="#9eafd2"
     prokaryote t... complement(5222..5251)
                     /label="L2U5H11"
                     /ApEinfo_revcolor="#f8d3a9"
                     /ApEinfo_fwdcolor="#f8d3a9"
     primer_bind     complement(5304..5320)
                     /label="M13 fwd"
                     /ApEinfo_revcolor="#d59687"
                     /ApEinfo_fwdcolor="#d59687"
ORIGIN
        1 AACGTCGTGA CTGGGAAAAC CCTGGCGCTT GTGGTGGATC ACAGTTATTG GAGACTTCCT
       61 TGGCCGTACG ATGGGTTTTG TTTCAGGTAT CTGGCACTTT TCGGGGAAAT GTGCGCGGAA
      121 CCCCTATTTG TTTATTTTTC TAAATACATT CAAATATGTA TCCGCTCATG AGACAATAAC
      181 CCTGATAAAT GCTTCAATAA TATTGAAAAA GGAAGAGTAT GAGTATTCAA CATTTCCGTG
      241 TCGCCCTTAT TCCCTTTTTT GCGGCATTTT GCCTTCCTGT TTTTGCTCAC CCAGAAACGC
      301 TGGTGAAAGT AAAAGATGCT GAAGATCAGT TGGGTGCACG AGTGGGTTAC ATCGAACTGG
      361 ATCTCAACAG CGGTAAGATC CTTGAGAGTT TTCGCCCCGA AGAACGTTTT CCAATGATGA
      421 GCACTTTTAA AGTTCTGCTA TGTGGCGCGG TATTATCCCG TATTGACGCC GGGCAAGAGC
      481 AACTCGGTCG CCGCATACAC TATTCTCAGA ATGACTTGGT TGAGTACTCA CCAGTCACAG
      541 AAAAGCATCT TACGGATGGC ATGACAGTAA GAGAATTATG CAGTGCTGCC ATAACCATGA
      601 GTGATAACAC TGCGGCCAAC TTACTTCTGA CAACGATCGG AGGACCGAAG GAGCTAACCG
      661 CTTTTTTGCA CAACATGGGG GATCATGTAA CTCGCCTTGA TCGTTGGGAA CCGGAGCTGA
      721 ATGAAGCCAT ACCAAACGAC GAGCGTGACA CCACGATGCC TGTAGCAATG GCAACAACGT
      781 TGCGCAAACT ATTAACTGGC GAACTACTTA CTCTAGCTTC CCGGCAACAA TTAATAGACT
      841 GGATGGAGGC GGATAAAGTT GCAGGACCAC TTCTGCGCTC GGCCCTTCCG GCTGGCTGGT
      901 TTATTGCTGA TAAATCTGGA GCCGGTGAGC GTGGCTCTCG CGGTATCATT GCAGCACTGG
      961 GGCCAGATGG TAAGCCCTCC CGTATCGTAG TTATCTACAC GACGGGGAGT CAGGCAACTA
     1021 TGGATGAACG AAATAGACAG ATCGCTGAGA TAGGTGCCTC ACTGATTAAG CATTGGTAAC
     1081 TGTCAGACCA AGTTTACTCA TATATACTTT AGATTGATTT AAAACTTCAT TTTTAATTTA
     1141 AAAGGATCTA GGTGAAGATC CTTGAATTGC CATTATCAAC AAGTTTGTAC AAAAAAGCAG
     1201 GCTCCGAATT GGTATCACGA GGACGATTTG AAGCCCCCTA CCCATTTACG CTGACTTGAC
     1261 GGGACGGCGG CTTTGTTGAA TAGAGCGTCA GACCCCGTAG AAAAGATCAA AGGATCTTCG
     1321 GCCGGCCGGC GCGCCGATCT GAAGATCAGC AGTTCAACCT GTTGATAGTA CGTACTAAGC
     1381 TCTCATGTTT CACGTACTAA GCTCTCATGT TTAACGTACT AAGCTCTCAT GTTTAACGAA
     1441 CTAAACCCTC ATGGCTAACG TACTAAGCTC TCATGGCTAA CGTACTAAGC TCTCATGTTT
     1501 CACGTACTAA GCTCTCATGT TTGAACAATA AAATTAATAT AAATCAGCAA CTTAAATAGC
     1561 CTCTAAGGTT TTAAGTTTTA TAAGAAAAAA AAGAATATAT AAGGCTTTTA AAGCCTTTAA
     1621 GGTTTAACGG TTGTGGACAA CAAGCCAGGG ATGTAACGCA CTGAGAAGCC CTTAGAGCCT
     1681 CTCAAAGCAA TTTTGAGTGA CACAGGAACA CTTAACGGCT GACATGGGGC GCGCCCAGCT
     1741 GTAACGCCAG CAACGCGGCC TTTTTACGGT TCCTGGCCTT TTGCTGGCCT TTTGCTCACA
     1801 TGTTCTTTCC AGCGACATAT GCCATACGCC GAACTGAACT CCACCTAATG TCTTGGAGAT
     1861 TGTCGGATAG CGCGGAATAG GATTGTGCCC TCTGAGCGGA TAACAATTTC ACACAGGAAA
     1921 CAGCTATGAC CATGACACAT GCATCCACCA TCGCAGACTT ATCATCACTG AGCCTCCACC
     1981 TAGCCTATAC AACAATAGCG TGCGTGGTTA GCACGCTAGG TGGAAGGGCT CGGAGTTGTG
     2041 GTAATCTATG TATCCTGGGG TGCTCTTCAT GCTAGCGTAA CAGGTTGGAT GATAAGTCCC
     2101 CGGTCTAGCC GACTGCGCAA AAGACATAAT CGATTCACAA AAAATAGGCA CACGAAAAAC
     2161 AAGTTAAGGG ATGCAGTTTA TGCATCCCTT AACAAGCTTA CTTATTAAAT AATTTATAGC
     2221 TATTGAAAAG AGATAAGAAT TGTTCAAAGC TAATATTGTT TAAATCGTCA ATTCCTGCAT
     2281 GTTTTAAGGA ATTGTTAAAT TGATTTTTTG TAAATATTTT CTTGTATTCT TTGTTAACCC
     2341 ATTTCATAAC GAAATAATTA TACTTTTGTT TATCTTTGTG TGATATTCTT GATTTTTTTC
     2401 TACTTAATCT GATAAGTGAG CTATTCACTT TAGGTTTAGG ATGAAAATAT TCTCTTGGAA
     2461 CCATACTTAA TATAGAAATA TCAACTTCTG CCATTAAAAG TAATGCCAAT GAGCGTTTTG
     2521 TATTTAATAA TCTTTTAGCA AACCCGTATT CCACGATTAA ATAAATCTCA TTAGCTATAC
     2581 TATCAAAAAC AATTTTGCGT ATTATATCCG TACTTATGTT ATAAGGTATA TTACCATATA
     2641 TTTTATAGGA TTGGTTTTTA GGAAATTTAA ACTGCAATAT ATCCTTGTTT AAAACTTGGA
     2701 AATTATCGTG ATCAACAAGT TTATTTTCTG TAGTTTTGCA TAATTTATGG TCTATTTCAA
     2761 TGGCAGTTAC GAAATTACAC CTCTTTACTA ATTCAAGGGT AAAATGGCCT TTTCCTGAGC
     2821 CGATTTCAAA GATATTATCA TGTTCATTTA ATCTTATGTT TGTCATAATC TTGTCGATAT
     2881 TATGCTTAGA AGTAATAAAG TTTTGACTGT GTTTTATATT TTTCTCGTTC ATTTATAACC
     2941 CTCTTTAATT TGGTTATATG AATTTTGCTT ATTAACGATT CATTATAACC ACTTATTTTT
     3001 TGTTTGGTTG ATAATGAACT GTGCTGATTA CAAAAATACT AAAAATGCCC ATATTTTTTC
     3061 CTCCTTATAA AATTAGTATA ATTATAGCAC GACCTCTGAT AAATATGAAC ATGATGAGTG
     3121 ATCGTTAAAT TTATACTGCA ATCGGATGCG ATTATTGAAT AAAAGATATG AGAGATTTAT
     3181 CTAATTTCTT TTTTCTTGTA AAAAAAGAAA GTTCTTAAAG GTTTTATAGT TTTGGTCGTA
     3241 GAGCACACGG TTTAACGACT TAATTACGAA GTAAATAAGT CTAGTGTGTT AGACTTTATG
     3301 AAATCTATAT ACGTTTATAT ATATTTATTA TCCGGAGGTG TAGCATGTCT CATTCAATTT
     3361 TGAGGGTTGC CAGAGTTAAA GGATCCCAGC TTCACACGGC GTGTGGCTGC GGAACGCATG
     3421 CTTCCCTTTG TCGATTACGC GCTTGGCCAA TAGAACAGTA CCCTACTCGA CGCGTCCTAC
     3481 GCGTGACCCT AGACCGGGGA CTTATCATCC AACCTGTTAG AAAAAGCGTT ATAATGATAA
     3541 TAGGAAGTAA TACTCAATGA AAATCAAAGA GCACAAACAA GGAAGCTAGC CGCAGGTTGC
     3601 TCAAAACAGT GTTTTGAGGT TGCAGATGGA AGCTGACGTG GTTTGAAGAG AGATTTTCGA
     3661 GGAGTATAAT TTGTTTGATA GAGGATGGAA AAAAAGGAAT TTCGTGTTTT GATAAAATAC
     3721 TGTTTTCTGA AGGGAAAAAA TACAGTGGAA GCAAAAACTT GGCTTGATAA TGAGTTTCCG
     3781 GACTCTGCCC CAGGGAAATC AACAATAATT GATTGGTATG CAAAATTCAA GCGTGGTGAA
     3841 ATGAGCACGG AGGACGGTGA ACGCAGTGGA CGCCCGAAAG AGGTGGTTAC CGACGAAAAC
     3901 ATCAAAAAAA TCCACAAAAT GATTTTGAAT GACCGTAAAA TGAAGTTGAT CGAGATAGCA
     3961 GAGGCCTTAA AGATATCAAA GGAACGTGTT GGTCATATCA TTCATCAATA TTTGGATATG
     4021 CGGAAGCTCT GTGCGAAATG GGTGCCGCGC GAGCTCACAT TTGACCAAAA ACAACGACGT
     4081 GTTGATGATT CTAAGCGGTG TTTGCAGCTG TTAACTCGTA ATACACCCGA GTTTTTCCGT
     4141 CGATATGTGA CAATGGATGA AACATGGCTC CATCACTACA CTCCTGAGTC CAATCGACAG
     4201 TCGGCTGAGT GGACAGCGAC CGGTGAACCG TCTCCGAAGC GTGGAAAGAC TCAAAAGTCC
     4261 GCTGGCAAAG TAATGGCCTC TGTTTTTTGG GATGCGCATG GAATAATTTT TATCGATTAT
     4321 CTTGAGAAGG GAAAAACCAT CAACAGTGAC TATTATATGG CGTTATTGGA GCGTTTGAAG
     4381 GTCGAAATCG CGGCAAAACG GCCCCACATG AAGAAGAAAA AAGTGTTGTT CCACCAAGAC
     4441 AACGCACCGT GCCACAAGTC ATTGAGAACG ATGGCAAAAA TTCATGAATT GGGCTTCGAA
     4501 TTGCTTCCCC ACCCGCCGTA TTCTCCAGAT CTGGCCCCCA GCGACTTTTT CTTGTTCTCA
     4561 GACCTCAAAA GGATGCTCGC AGGGAAAAAA TTTGGCTGCA ATGAAGAGGT GATCGCCGAA
     4621 ACTGAGGCCT ATTTTGAGGC AAAACCGAAG GAGTACTACC AAAATGGTAT CAAAAAATTG
     4681 GAAGGTCGTT ATAATCGTTG TATCGCTCTT GAAGGGAACT ATGTTGAATA AGCTTGGAAT
     4741 CTCCTTCTCG CCTCTTTCGC TGAACACGAA AGCGAATCCG TTCAGCACAC ACTTTACGAT
     4801 ATGGCGCAAA AAGTCCTCGG CTGCGTGCCG GAAGTGAAAG ACATCCACCT CACCATGCCC
     4861 AACAAGCATT GCCTGCTCGT GGACCTGTCC CGCTTCGGTC AGGACAATCC CAACGACTTT
     4921 TCCGCTGCAT AACCCTGCTT CGGGGTCATT ATAGCGATTT TTTCGGTATA TCCATCCTTT
     4981 TTCGCACGAT ATACAGGATT TTGCCAAAGG GTTCGTGTAG ACTTTCCTTG GTGTATCCAA
     5041 CGGCGTCAGC CGGGCAGGAT AGGTGAAGTA GGCCCACCCG CGAGCGGGTG TTCCTTCTTC
     5101 ACTGTCCCTT ATTCGCACCT GGCGGTGCTC AACGGGAATC CTGCTCTGCG AGGCTGGCCG
     5161 TACTCCTCAT TGAAGAGCTC GGAGACGAGA CGAGACAGCC TGAGAATGGA TGCGAGTAAT
     5221 GATACAACAA TAGCGTGCTG TTCGCACGCT AAGGTCAGGC GGAATGGCAC TTCCTTATTC
     5281 CAGATGCGTG CGGATTATGC ATGACTGGCC GTCGTTTTAC
//
