# Supplementary material for: A scalable transposon mutagenesis system for non-model bacteria
Source: bioRxiv preprint, doi:10.64898/2025.12.22.696024, version 1 (2025-12-23)
Supplement: Plasmid sequences [file 696024_file12.zip › Plasmid sequences/Transposon variant libraries/Himar1-only libraries/pGLU_30/pGLU_9-pGLU_77-pGLU_87.gb]

LOCUS       pGLU_9-pGLU_77-pGLU_87  5033 bp ds-DNA     circular     19-NOV-2024
DEFINITION  .
KEYWORDS    "Name:pGLU_9-pGLU_77-pGLU_87" "Tnp Promoter:Cyanobacteria_38_13181"
            "Abr Promoter:Euryarchaeota_32_13453" "Selectable
            Marker:Erythromycin" "Transposase:Himar"
FEATURES             Location/Qualifiers
     promoter        114..218
                     /label="Pamp"
                     /ApEinfo_revcolor="#faac61"
                     /ApEinfo_fwdcolor="#faac61"
     CDS             219..1079
                     /label="AmpR"
                     /ApEinfo_revcolor="#f58a5e"
                     /ApEinfo_fwdcolor="#f58a5e"
     ORI             complement(1336..1724)
                     /label="R6K ORI"
                     /ApEinfo_revcolor="#f58a5e"
                     /ApEinfo_fwdcolor="#f58a5e"
     primer_bind     1914..1930
                     /label="M13 rev"
                     /ApEinfo_revcolor="#c7b0e3"
                     /ApEinfo_fwdcolor="#c7b0e3"
     prokaryote p... complement(1987..2018)
                     /label="L2U8H11"
                     /ApEinfo_revcolor="#75c6a9"
                     /ApEinfo_fwdcolor="#75c6a9"
     miscellaneous   complement(2019..2058)
                     /label="UNSX"
                     /ApEinfo_revcolor="#9eafd2"
                     /ApEinfo_fwdcolor="#9eafd2"
     miscellaneous   2078..2107
                     /label="Himar_LE"
                     /ApEinfo_revcolor="#faac61"
                     /ApEinfo_fwdcolor="#faac61"
     miscellaneous   complement(2078..2107)
                     /label="Himar_RE"
                     /ApEinfo_revcolor="#faac61"
                     /ApEinfo_fwdcolor="#faac61"
     prokaryote t... complement(2108..2193)
                     /label="TermC"
                     /ApEinfo_revcolor="#f8d3a9"
                     /ApEinfo_fwdcolor="#f8d3a9"
     misc_feature    complement(2198..2932)
                     /label="ermC"
                     /ApEinfo_revcolor="#faac61"
                     /ApEinfo_fwdcolor="#faac61"
                     /note="codon-optimized to allow Twist synthesis"
     misc_feature    complement(2930..2933)
                     /label="downstream region"
                     /ApEinfo_revcolor="#9eafd2"
                     /ApEinfo_fwdcolor="#9eafd2"
     RS421_promot... complement(2934..3098)
                     /label=13453
                     /ApEinfo_revcolor="#f58a5e"
                     /ApEinfo_fwdcolor="#f58a5e"
     misc_feature    3099..3128
                     /label="R primer binding"
                     /ApEinfo_revcolor="#d6b295"
                     /ApEinfo_fwdcolor="#d6b295"
     promoter ID ... complement(3129..3148)
                     /label=">skpp-1922-F_sk20mer-2848"
                     /ApEinfo_revcolor="#f58a5e"
                     /ApEinfo_fwdcolor="#f58a5e"
     misc_feature    complement(3149..3152)
                     /label="downstream region"
                     /ApEinfo_revcolor="#9eafd2"
                     /ApEinfo_fwdcolor="#9eafd2"
     misc_feature    complement(3149..3152)
                     /label="upstream region"
                     /ApEinfo_revcolor="#9eafd2"
                     /ApEinfo_fwdcolor="#9eafd2"
     misc_feature    complement(3153..3172)
                     /label=">skpp-1948-F_sk20mer-1323"
                     /ApEinfo_revcolor="#f58a5e"
                     /ApEinfo_fwdcolor="#f58a5e"
     misc_feature    complement(3173..3202)
                     /label="F primer binding"
                     /ApEinfo_revcolor="#d6b295"
                     /ApEinfo_fwdcolor="#d6b295"
     miscellaneous   3203..3232
                     /label="Himar_RE"
                     /ApEinfo_revcolor="#faac61"
                     /ApEinfo_fwdcolor="#faac61"
     miscellaneous   complement(3203..3232)
                     /label="Himar_LE"
                     /ApEinfo_revcolor="#faac61"
                     /ApEinfo_fwdcolor="#faac61"
     RS421_promot... 3233..3397
                     /label=13181
                     /ApEinfo_revcolor="#f58a5e"
                     /ApEinfo_fwdcolor="#f58a5e"
     misc_feature    complement(3398..3401)
                     /label="upstream region"
                     /ApEinfo_revcolor="#9eafd2"
                     /ApEinfo_fwdcolor="#9eafd2"
     CDS             3398..4444
                     /label="Himar_Tnp"
                     /ApEinfo_revcolor="#f58a5e"
                     /ApEinfo_fwdcolor="#f58a5e"
     prokaryote t... 4449..4629
                     /label="TAmarelleT9"
                     /ApEinfo_revcolor="#f58a5e"
                     /ApEinfo_fwdcolor="#f58a5e"
     miscellaneous   4630..4875
                     /label="oriT"
                     /ApEinfo_revcolor="#84b0dc"
                     /ApEinfo_fwdcolor="#84b0dc"
     miscellaneous   complement(4895..4934)
                     /label="UNS1"
                     /ApEinfo_revcolor="#9eafd2"
                     /ApEinfo_fwdcolor="#9eafd2"
     prokaryote t... complement(4935..4964)
                     /label="L2U5H11"
                     /ApEinfo_revcolor="#f8d3a9"
                     /ApEinfo_fwdcolor="#f8d3a9"
     primer_bind     complement(5017..5033)
                     /label="M13 fwd"
                     /ApEinfo_revcolor="#d59687"
                     /ApEinfo_fwdcolor="#d59687"
ORIGIN
        1 AACGTCGTGA CTGGGAAAAC CCTGGCGCTT GTGGTGGATC ACAGTTATTG GAGACTTCCT
       61 TGGCCGTACG ATGGGTTTTG TTTCAGGTAT CTGGCACTTT TCGGGGAAAT GTGCGCGGAA
      121 CCCCTATTTG TTTATTTTTC TAAATACATT CAAATATGTA TCCGCTCATG AGACAATAAC
      181 CCTGATAAAT GCTTCAATAA TATTGAAAAA GGAAGAGTAT GAGTATTCAA CATTTCCGTG
      241 TCGCCCTTAT TCCCTTTTTT GCGGCATTTT GCCTTCCTGT TTTTGCTCAC CCAGAAACGC
      301 TGGTGAAAGT AAAAGATGCT GAAGATCAGT TGGGTGCACG AGTGGGTTAC ATCGAACTGG
      361 ATCTCAACAG CGGTAAGATC CTTGAGAGTT TTCGCCCCGA AGAACGTTTT CCAATGATGA
      421 GCACTTTTAA AGTTCTGCTA TGTGGCGCGG TATTATCCCG TATTGACGCC GGGCAAGAGC
      481 AACTCGGTCG CCGCATACAC TATTCTCAGA ATGACTTGGT TGAGTACTCA CCAGTCACAG
      541 AAAAGCATCT TACGGATGGC ATGACAGTAA GAGAATTATG CAGTGCTGCC ATAACCATGA
      601 GTGATAACAC TGCGGCCAAC TTACTTCTGA CAACGATCGG AGGACCGAAG GAGCTAACCG
      661 CTTTTTTGCA CAACATGGGG GATCATGTAA CTCGCCTTGA TCGTTGGGAA CCGGAGCTGA
      721 ATGAAGCCAT ACCAAACGAC GAGCGTGACA CCACGATGCC TGTAGCAATG GCAACAACGT
      781 TGCGCAAACT ATTAACTGGC GAACTACTTA CTCTAGCTTC CCGGCAACAA TTAATAGACT
      841 GGATGGAGGC GGATAAAGTT GCAGGACCAC TTCTGCGCTC GGCCCTTCCG GCTGGCTGGT
      901 TTATTGCTGA TAAATCTGGA GCCGGTGAGC GTGGCTCTCG CGGTATCATT GCAGCACTGG
      961 GGCCAGATGG TAAGCCCTCC CGTATCGTAG TTATCTACAC GACGGGGAGT CAGGCAACTA
     1021 TGGATGAACG AAATAGACAG ATCGCTGAGA TAGGTGCCTC ACTGATTAAG CATTGGTAAC
     1081 TGTCAGACCA AGTTTACTCA TATATACTTT AGATTGATTT AAAACTTCAT TTTTAATTTA
     1141 AAAGGATCTA GGTGAAGATC CTTGAATTGC CATTATCAAC AAGTTTGTAC AAAAAAGCAG
     1201 GCTCCGAATT GGTATCACGA GGACGATTTG AAGCCCCCTA CCCATTTACG CTGACTTGAC
     1261 GGGACGGCGG CTTTGTTGAA TAGAGCGTCA GACCCCGTAG AAAAGATCAA AGGATCTTCG
     1321 GCCGGCCGGC GCGCCGATCT GAAGATCAGC AGTTCAACCT GTTGATAGTA CGTACTAAGC
     1381 TCTCATGTTT CACGTACTAA GCTCTCATGT TTAACGTACT AAGCTCTCAT GTTTAACGAA
     1441 CTAAACCCTC ATGGCTAACG TACTAAGCTC TCATGGCTAA CGTACTAAGC TCTCATGTTT
     1501 CACGTACTAA GCTCTCATGT TTGAACAATA AAATTAATAT AAATCAGCAA CTTAAATAGC
     1561 CTCTAAGGTT TTAAGTTTTA TAAGAAAAAA AAGAATATAT AAGGCTTTTA AAGCCTTTAA
     1621 GGTTTAACGG TTGTGGACAA CAAGCCAGGG ATGTAACGCA CTGAGAAGCC CTTAGAGCCT
     1681 CTCAAAGCAA TTTTGAGTGA CACAGGAACA CTTAACGGCT GACATGGGGC GCGCCCAGCT
     1741 GTAACGCCAG CAACGCGGCC TTTTTACGGT TCCTGGCCTT TTGCTGGCCT TTTGCTCACA
     1801 TGTTCTTTCC AGCGACATAT GCCATACGCC GAACTGAACT CCACCTAATG TCTTGGAGAT
     1861 TGTCGGATAG CGCGGAATAG GATTGTGCCC TCTGAGCGGA TAACAATTTC ACACAGGAAA
     1921 CAGCTATGAC CATGACACAT GCATCCACCA TCGCAGACTT ATCATCACTG AGCCTCCACC
     1981 TAGCCTATAC AACAATAGCG TGCGTGGTTA GCACGCTAGG TGGAAGGGCT CGGAGTTGTG
     2041 GTAATCTATG TATCCTGGGG TGCTCTTCAT GCTAGCGTAA CAGGTTGGAT GATAAGTCCC
     2101 CGGTCTAGCC GACTGCGCAA AAGACATAAT CGATTCACAA AAAATAGGCA CACGAAAAAC
     2161 AAGTTAAGGG ATGCAGTTTA TGCATCCCTT AACAAGCTTA CTTATTAAAT AATTTATAGC
     2221 TATTGAAAAG AGATAAGAAT TGTTCAAAGC TAATATTGTT TAAATCGTCA ATTCCTGCAT
     2281 GTTTTAAGGA ATTGTTAAAT TGATTTTTTG TAAATATTTT CTTGTATTCT TTGTTAACCC
     2341 ATTTCATAAC GAAATAATTA TACTTTTGTT TATCTTTGTG TGATATTCTT GATTTTTTTC
     2401 TACTTAATCT GATAAGTGAG CTATTCACTT TAGGTTTAGG ATGAAAATAT TCTCTTGGAA
     2461 CCATACTTAA TATAGAAATA TCAACTTCTG CCATTAAAAG TAATGCCAAT GAGCGTTTTG
     2521 TATTTAATAA TCTTTTAGCA AACCCGTATT CCACGATTAA ATAAATCTCA TTAGCTATAC
     2581 TATCAAAAAC AATTTTGCGT ATTATATCCG TACTTATGTT ATAAGGTATA TTACCATATA
     2641 TTTTATAGGA TTGGTTTTTA GGAAATTTAA ACTGCAATAT ATCCTTGTTT AAAACTTGGA
     2701 AATTATCGTG ATCAACAAGT TTATTTTCTG TAGTTTTGCA TAATTTATGG TCTATTTCAA
     2761 TGGCAGTTAC GAAATTACAC CTCTTTACTA ATTCAAGGGT AAAATGGCCT TTTCCTGAGC
     2821 CGATTTCAAA GATATTATCA TGTTCATTTA ATCTTATGTT TGTCATAATC TTGTCGATAT
     2881 TATGCTTAGA AGTAATAAAG TTTTGACTGT GTTTTATATT TTTCTCGTTC ATTGCTTTTC
     2941 CTGCTTTTTC AAAATCATTA TAATAAAAAA AGAGGGGCTT TTAACTAAAG AGCTTTTGGG
     3001 CAGAATACAA GTTCGGTTGT GATCACATCA GACTTACGAA ACTCCGTTAT ACTGGTAATA
     3061 TAATCGTTAA ACCAATGGAC TAAAATTTCT ATATTTCACC AGCTTCACAC GGCGTGTGGC
     3121 TGCGGAACAA GTCGCCACTT CCTCTGAATA CGTGTAAAAC CGATGTGGTG CCACCCTACT
     3181 CGACGCGTCC TACGCGTGAC CCTAGACCGG GGACTTATCA TCCAACCTGT TAAAGCCCAA
     3241 TCCTTGTAAC AATTTGAAAA CAGAATGCGA CAGATACATA CGGATATACC CTTATGCTGT
     3301 TTGACTTTCC TAATTTTGAA TTTTGTTGGC GCAGCCTTGC CGTAGGCTAT TTTGAATTTT
     3361 GAATTGGTAT TAGTACCCAA TCCCCAGTAC CCAATTTATG GAAAAAAAGG AATTTCGTGT
     3421 TTTGATAAAA TACTGTTTTC TGAAGGGAAA AAATACAGTG GAAGCAAAAA CTTGGCTTGA
     3481 TAATGAGTTT CCGGACTCTG CCCCAGGGAA ATCAACAATA ATTGATTGGT ATGCAAAATT
     3541 CAAGCGTGGT GAAATGAGCA CGGAGGACGG TGAACGCAGT GGACGCCCGA AAGAGGTGGT
     3601 TACCGACGAA AACATCAAAA AAATCCACAA AATGATTTTG AATGACCGTA AAATGAAGTT
     3661 GATCGAGATA GCAGAGGCCT TAAAGATATC AAAGGAACGT GTTGGTCATA TCATTCATCA
     3721 ATATTTGGAT ATGCGGAAGC TCTGTGCGAA ATGGGTGCCG CGCGAGCTCA CATTTGACCA
     3781 AAAACAACGA CGTGTTGATG ATTCTAAGCG GTGTTTGCAG CTGTTAACTC GTAATACACC
     3841 CGAGTTTTTC CGTCGATATG TGACAATGGA TGAAACATGG CTCCATCACT ACACTCCTGA
     3901 GTCCAATCGA CAGTCGGCTG AGTGGACAGC GACCGGTGAA CCGTCTCCGA AGCGTGGAAA
     3961 GACTCAAAAG TCCGCTGGCA AAGTAATGGC CTCTGTTTTT TGGGATGCGC ATGGAATAAT
     4021 TTTTATCGAT TATCTTGAGA AGGGAAAAAC CATCAACAGT GACTATTATA TGGCGTTATT
     4081 GGAGCGTTTG AAGGTCGAAA TCGCGGCAAA ACGGCCCCAC ATGAAGAAGA AAAAAGTGTT
     4141 GTTCCACCAA GACAACGCAC CGTGCCACAA GTCATTGAGA ACGATGGCAA AAATTCATGA
     4201 ATTGGGCTTC GAATTGCTTC CCCACCCGCC GTATTCTCCA GATCTGGCCC CCAGCGACTT
     4261 TTTCTTGTTC TCAGACCTCA AAAGGATGCT CGCAGGGAAA AAATTTGGCT GCAATGAAGA
     4321 GGTGATCGCC GAAACTGAGG CCTATTTTGA GGCAAAACCG AAGGAGTACT ACCAAAATGG
     4381 TATCAAAAAA TTGGAAGGTC GTTATAATCG TTGTATCGCT CTTGAAGGGA ACTATGTTGA
     4441 ATAAGCTTGG AATCTCCTTC TCGCCTCTTT CGCTGAACAC GAAAGCGAAT CCGTTCAGCA
     4501 CACACTTTAC GATATGGCGC AAAAAGTCCT CGGCTGCGTG CCGGAAGTGA AAGACATCCA
     4561 CCTCACCATG CCCAACAAGC ATTGCCTGCT CGTGGACCTG TCCCGCTTCG GTCAGGACAA
     4621 TCCCAACGAC TTTTCCGCTG CATAACCCTG CTTCGGGGTC ATTATAGCGA TTTTTTCGGT
     4681 ATATCCATCC TTTTTCGCAC GATATACAGG ATTTTGCCAA AGGGTTCGTG TAGACTTTCC
     4741 TTGGTGTATC CAACGGCGTC AGCCGGGCAG GATAGGTGAA GTAGGCCCAC CCGCGAGCGG
     4801 GTGTTCCTTC TTCACTGTCC CTTATTCGCA CCTGGCGGTG CTCAACGGGA ATCCTGCTCT
     4861 GCGAGGCTGG CCGTACTCCT CATTGAAGAG CTCGGAGACG AGACGAGACA GCCTGAGAAT
     4921 GGATGCGAGT AATGATACAA CAATAGCGTG CTGTTCGCAC GCTAAGGTCA GGCGGAATGG
     4981 CACTTCCTTA TTCCAGATGC GTGCGGATTA TGCATGACTG GCCGTCGTTT TAC
//
