# Supplementary material for: A scalable transposon mutagenesis system for non-model bacteria
Source: bioRxiv preprint, doi:10.64898/2025.12.22.696024, version 1 (2025-12-23)
Supplement: Plasmid sequences [file 696024_file12.zip › Plasmid sequences/Transposon variant libraries/Himar1-only libraries/pGLU_30/pGLU_9-pGLU_81-pGLU_101.gb]

LOCUS       pGLU_9-pGLU_81-pGLU_101 5033 bp ds-DNA     circular     19-NOV-2024
DEFINITION  .
KEYWORDS    "Name:pGLU_9-pGLU_81-pGLU_101" "Tnp Promoter:Firmicutes_32_14434"
            "Abr Promoter:Firmicutes_52_13401" "Selectable Marker:Erythromycin"
            "Transposase:Himar"
FEATURES             Location/Qualifiers
     promoter        114..218
                     /label="Pamp"
                     /ApEinfo_revcolor="#faac61"
                     /ApEinfo_fwdcolor="#faac61"
     CDS             219..1079
                     /label="AmpR"
                     /ApEinfo_revcolor="#f58a5e"
                     /ApEinfo_fwdcolor="#f58a5e"
     ORI             complement(1336..1724)
                     /label="R6K ORI"
                     /ApEinfo_revcolor="#f58a5e"
                     /ApEinfo_fwdcolor="#f58a5e"
     primer_bind     1914..1930
                     /label="M13 rev"
                     /ApEinfo_revcolor="#c7b0e3"
                     /ApEinfo_fwdcolor="#c7b0e3"
     prokaryote p... complement(1987..2018)
                     /label="L2U8H11"
                     /ApEinfo_revcolor="#75c6a9"
                     /ApEinfo_fwdcolor="#75c6a9"
     miscellaneous   complement(2019..2058)
                     /label="UNSX"
                     /ApEinfo_revcolor="#9eafd2"
                     /ApEinfo_fwdcolor="#9eafd2"
     miscellaneous   2078..2107
                     /label="Himar_LE"
                     /ApEinfo_revcolor="#faac61"
                     /ApEinfo_fwdcolor="#faac61"
     miscellaneous   complement(2078..2107)
                     /label="Himar_RE"
                     /ApEinfo_revcolor="#faac61"
                     /ApEinfo_fwdcolor="#faac61"
     prokaryote t... complement(2108..2193)
                     /label="TermC"
                     /ApEinfo_revcolor="#f8d3a9"
                     /ApEinfo_fwdcolor="#f8d3a9"
     misc_feature    complement(2198..2932)
                     /label="ermC"
                     /ApEinfo_revcolor="#faac61"
                     /ApEinfo_fwdcolor="#faac61"
                     /note="codon-optimized to allow Twist synthesis"
     misc_feature    complement(2930..2933)
                     /label="downstream region"
                     /ApEinfo_revcolor="#9eafd2"
                     /ApEinfo_fwdcolor="#9eafd2"
     RS421_promot... complement(2934..3098)
                     /label=13401
                     /ApEinfo_revcolor="#f58a5e"
                     /ApEinfo_fwdcolor="#f58a5e"
     misc_feature    3099..3128
                     /label="R primer binding"
                     /ApEinfo_revcolor="#d6b295"
                     /ApEinfo_fwdcolor="#d6b295"
     promoter ID ... complement(3129..3148)
                     /label=">skpp-1926-F_sk20mer-4948"
                     /ApEinfo_revcolor="#f58a5e"
                     /ApEinfo_fwdcolor="#f58a5e"
     misc_feature    complement(3149..3152)
                     /label="downstream region"
                     /ApEinfo_revcolor="#9eafd2"
                     /ApEinfo_fwdcolor="#9eafd2"
     misc_feature    complement(3149..3152)
                     /label="upstream region"
                     /ApEinfo_revcolor="#9eafd2"
                     /ApEinfo_fwdcolor="#9eafd2"
     promoter ID ... complement(3153..3172)
                     /label=">skpp-1946-F_sk20mer-3057"
                     /ApEinfo_revcolor="#f58a5e"
                     /ApEinfo_fwdcolor="#f58a5e"
     misc_feature    complement(3173..3202)
                     /label="F primer binding"
                     /ApEinfo_revcolor="#d6b295"
                     /ApEinfo_fwdcolor="#d6b295"
     miscellaneous   3203..3232
                     /label="Himar_RE"
                     /ApEinfo_revcolor="#faac61"
                     /ApEinfo_fwdcolor="#faac61"
     miscellaneous   complement(3203..3232)
                     /label="Himar_LE"
                     /ApEinfo_revcolor="#faac61"
                     /ApEinfo_fwdcolor="#faac61"
     RS421_promot... 3233..3397
                     /label=14434
                     /ApEinfo_revcolor="#f58a5e"
                     /ApEinfo_fwdcolor="#f58a5e"
     misc_feature    complement(3398..3401)
                     /label="upstream region"
                     /ApEinfo_revcolor="#9eafd2"
                     /ApEinfo_fwdcolor="#9eafd2"
     CDS             3398..4444
                     /label="Himar_Tnp"
                     /ApEinfo_revcolor="#f58a5e"
                     /ApEinfo_fwdcolor="#f58a5e"
     prokaryote t... 4449..4629
                     /label="TAmarelleT9"
                     /ApEinfo_revcolor="#f58a5e"
                     /ApEinfo_fwdcolor="#f58a5e"
     miscellaneous   4630..4875
                     /label="oriT"
                     /ApEinfo_revcolor="#84b0dc"
                     /ApEinfo_fwdcolor="#84b0dc"
     miscellaneous   complement(4895..4934)
                     /label="UNS1"
                     /ApEinfo_revcolor="#9eafd2"
                     /ApEinfo_fwdcolor="#9eafd2"
     prokaryote t... complement(4935..4964)
                     /label="L2U5H11"
                     /ApEinfo_revcolor="#f8d3a9"
                     /ApEinfo_fwdcolor="#f8d3a9"
     primer_bind     complement(5017..5033)
                     /label="M13 fwd"
                     /ApEinfo_revcolor="#d59687"
                     /ApEinfo_fwdcolor="#d59687"
ORIGIN
        1 AACGTCGTGA CTGGGAAAAC CCTGGCGCTT GTGGTGGATC ACAGTTATTG GAGACTTCCT
       61 TGGCCGTACG ATGGGTTTTG TTTCAGGTAT CTGGCACTTT TCGGGGAAAT GTGCGCGGAA
      121 CCCCTATTTG TTTATTTTTC TAAATACATT CAAATATGTA TCCGCTCATG AGACAATAAC
      181 CCTGATAAAT GCTTCAATAA TATTGAAAAA GGAAGAGTAT GAGTATTCAA CATTTCCGTG
      241 TCGCCCTTAT TCCCTTTTTT GCGGCATTTT GCCTTCCTGT TTTTGCTCAC CCAGAAACGC
      301 TGGTGAAAGT AAAAGATGCT GAAGATCAGT TGGGTGCACG AGTGGGTTAC ATCGAACTGG
      361 ATCTCAACAG CGGTAAGATC CTTGAGAGTT TTCGCCCCGA AGAACGTTTT CCAATGATGA
      421 GCACTTTTAA AGTTCTGCTA TGTGGCGCGG TATTATCCCG TATTGACGCC GGGCAAGAGC
      481 AACTCGGTCG CCGCATACAC TATTCTCAGA ATGACTTGGT TGAGTACTCA CCAGTCACAG
      541 AAAAGCATCT TACGGATGGC ATGACAGTAA GAGAATTATG CAGTGCTGCC ATAACCATGA
      601 GTGATAACAC TGCGGCCAAC TTACTTCTGA CAACGATCGG AGGACCGAAG GAGCTAACCG
      661 CTTTTTTGCA CAACATGGGG GATCATGTAA CTCGCCTTGA TCGTTGGGAA CCGGAGCTGA
      721 ATGAAGCCAT ACCAAACGAC GAGCGTGACA CCACGATGCC TGTAGCAATG GCAACAACGT
      781 TGCGCAAACT ATTAACTGGC GAACTACTTA CTCTAGCTTC CCGGCAACAA TTAATAGACT
      841 GGATGGAGGC GGATAAAGTT GCAGGACCAC TTCTGCGCTC GGCCCTTCCG GCTGGCTGGT
      901 TTATTGCTGA TAAATCTGGA GCCGGTGAGC GTGGCTCTCG CGGTATCATT GCAGCACTGG
      961 GGCCAGATGG TAAGCCCTCC CGTATCGTAG TTATCTACAC GACGGGGAGT CAGGCAACTA
     1021 TGGATGAACG AAATAGACAG ATCGCTGAGA TAGGTGCCTC ACTGATTAAG CATTGGTAAC
     1081 TGTCAGACCA AGTTTACTCA TATATACTTT AGATTGATTT AAAACTTCAT TTTTAATTTA
     1141 AAAGGATCTA GGTGAAGATC CTTGAATTGC CATTATCAAC AAGTTTGTAC AAAAAAGCAG
     1201 GCTCCGAATT GGTATCACGA GGACGATTTG AAGCCCCCTA CCCATTTACG CTGACTTGAC
     1261 GGGACGGCGG CTTTGTTGAA TAGAGCGTCA GACCCCGTAG AAAAGATCAA AGGATCTTCG
     1321 GCCGGCCGGC GCGCCGATCT GAAGATCAGC AGTTCAACCT GTTGATAGTA CGTACTAAGC
     1381 TCTCATGTTT CACGTACTAA GCTCTCATGT TTAACGTACT AAGCTCTCAT GTTTAACGAA
     1441 CTAAACCCTC ATGGCTAACG TACTAAGCTC TCATGGCTAA CGTACTAAGC TCTCATGTTT
     1501 CACGTACTAA GCTCTCATGT TTGAACAATA AAATTAATAT AAATCAGCAA CTTAAATAGC
     1561 CTCTAAGGTT TTAAGTTTTA TAAGAAAAAA AAGAATATAT AAGGCTTTTA AAGCCTTTAA
     1621 GGTTTAACGG TTGTGGACAA CAAGCCAGGG ATGTAACGCA CTGAGAAGCC CTTAGAGCCT
     1681 CTCAAAGCAA TTTTGAGTGA CACAGGAACA CTTAACGGCT GACATGGGGC GCGCCCAGCT
     1741 GTAACGCCAG CAACGCGGCC TTTTTACGGT TCCTGGCCTT TTGCTGGCCT TTTGCTCACA
     1801 TGTTCTTTCC AGCGACATAT GCCATACGCC GAACTGAACT CCACCTAATG TCTTGGAGAT
     1861 TGTCGGATAG CGCGGAATAG GATTGTGCCC TCTGAGCGGA TAACAATTTC ACACAGGAAA
     1921 CAGCTATGAC CATGACACAT GCATCCACCA TCGCAGACTT ATCATCACTG AGCCTCCACC
     1981 TAGCCTATAC AACAATAGCG TGCGTGGTTA GCACGCTAGG TGGAAGGGCT CGGAGTTGTG
     2041 GTAATCTATG TATCCTGGGG TGCTCTTCAT GCTAGCGTAA CAGGTTGGAT GATAAGTCCC
     2101 CGGTCTAGCC GACTGCGCAA AAGACATAAT CGATTCACAA AAAATAGGCA CACGAAAAAC
     2161 AAGTTAAGGG ATGCAGTTTA TGCATCCCTT AACAAGCTTA CTTATTAAAT AATTTATAGC
     2221 TATTGAAAAG AGATAAGAAT TGTTCAAAGC TAATATTGTT TAAATCGTCA ATTCCTGCAT
     2281 GTTTTAAGGA ATTGTTAAAT TGATTTTTTG TAAATATTTT CTTGTATTCT TTGTTAACCC
     2341 ATTTCATAAC GAAATAATTA TACTTTTGTT TATCTTTGTG TGATATTCTT GATTTTTTTC
     2401 TACTTAATCT GATAAGTGAG CTATTCACTT TAGGTTTAGG ATGAAAATAT TCTCTTGGAA
     2461 CCATACTTAA TATAGAAATA TCAACTTCTG CCATTAAAAG TAATGCCAAT GAGCGTTTTG
     2521 TATTTAATAA TCTTTTAGCA AACCCGTATT CCACGATTAA ATAAATCTCA TTAGCTATAC
     2581 TATCAAAAAC AATTTTGCGT ATTATATCCG TACTTATGTT ATAAGGTATA TTACCATATA
     2641 TTTTATAGGA TTGGTTTTTA GGAAATTTAA ACTGCAATAT ATCCTTGTTT AAAACTTGGA
     2701 AATTATCGTG ATCAACAAGT TTATTTTCTG TAGTTTTGCA TAATTTATGG TCTATTTCAA
     2761 TGGCAGTTAC GAAATTACAC CTCTTTACTA ATTCAAGGGT AAAATGGCCT TTTCCTGAGC
     2821 CGATTTCAAA GATATTATCA TGTTCATTTA ATCTTATGTT TGTCATAATC TTGTCGATAT
     2881 TATGCTTAGA AGTAATAAAG TTTTGACTGT GTTTTATATT TTTCTCGTTC ATTGCCGCTC
     2941 CTCCATCCCG TCCAATGGTT TCTGCCTTTA TGATACCACA ATTGACGCCA TGATTCGGAC
     3001 AAAAAAAGAA AAAAGGGCGG TTTTCCTGCG GACAGGTTGC CCGCGGAAAA CTGCCTCTCG
     3061 CGTTTGGTTG GCTTCCTTTG GCGGAAAGCG GCATAAAACC AGCTTCACAC GGCGTGTGGC
     3121 TGCGGAACGG GCGTCAGATA TTTGGACATA CGCCACTCCC TTGTCCTCTG ATACCCTACT
     3181 CGACGCGTCC TACGCGTGAC CCTAGACCGG GGACTTATCA TCCAACCTGT TAGAACATCA
     3241 AGAGAGAACC AGTCGGTTCT CTCTTTTATG TATAGAAGAA TGAGGTTAAG GAGAGGTCAC
     3301 AAACTAAACA ACTCTTAAAA AGCTGACCTT TACTAATAAT CGCCTTTGTT TTATAATGAA
     3361 AACATTAACG AAATAATTTA TTAAGGAGAG AATACTAATG GAAAAAAAGG AATTTCGTGT
     3421 TTTGATAAAA TACTGTTTTC TGAAGGGAAA AAATACAGTG GAAGCAAAAA CTTGGCTTGA
     3481 TAATGAGTTT CCGGACTCTG CCCCAGGGAA ATCAACAATA ATTGATTGGT ATGCAAAATT
     3541 CAAGCGTGGT GAAATGAGCA CGGAGGACGG TGAACGCAGT GGACGCCCGA AAGAGGTGGT
     3601 TACCGACGAA AACATCAAAA AAATCCACAA AATGATTTTG AATGACCGTA AAATGAAGTT
     3661 GATCGAGATA GCAGAGGCCT TAAAGATATC AAAGGAACGT GTTGGTCATA TCATTCATCA
     3721 ATATTTGGAT ATGCGGAAGC TCTGTGCGAA ATGGGTGCCG CGCGAGCTCA CATTTGACCA
     3781 AAAACAACGA CGTGTTGATG ATTCTAAGCG GTGTTTGCAG CTGTTAACTC GTAATACACC
     3841 CGAGTTTTTC CGTCGATATG TGACAATGGA TGAAACATGG CTCCATCACT ACACTCCTGA
     3901 GTCCAATCGA CAGTCGGCTG AGTGGACAGC GACCGGTGAA CCGTCTCCGA AGCGTGGAAA
     3961 GACTCAAAAG TCCGCTGGCA AAGTAATGGC CTCTGTTTTT TGGGATGCGC ATGGAATAAT
     4021 TTTTATCGAT TATCTTGAGA AGGGAAAAAC CATCAACAGT GACTATTATA TGGCGTTATT
     4081 GGAGCGTTTG AAGGTCGAAA TCGCGGCAAA ACGGCCCCAC ATGAAGAAGA AAAAAGTGTT
     4141 GTTCCACCAA GACAACGCAC CGTGCCACAA GTCATTGAGA ACGATGGCAA AAATTCATGA
     4201 ATTGGGCTTC GAATTGCTTC CCCACCCGCC GTATTCTCCA GATCTGGCCC CCAGCGACTT
     4261 TTTCTTGTTC TCAGACCTCA AAAGGATGCT CGCAGGGAAA AAATTTGGCT GCAATGAAGA
     4321 GGTGATCGCC GAAACTGAGG CCTATTTTGA GGCAAAACCG AAGGAGTACT ACCAAAATGG
     4381 TATCAAAAAA TTGGAAGGTC GTTATAATCG TTGTATCGCT CTTGAAGGGA ACTATGTTGA
     4441 ATAAGCTTGG AATCTCCTTC TCGCCTCTTT CGCTGAACAC GAAAGCGAAT CCGTTCAGCA
     4501 CACACTTTAC GATATGGCGC AAAAAGTCCT CGGCTGCGTG CCGGAAGTGA AAGACATCCA
     4561 CCTCACCATG CCCAACAAGC ATTGCCTGCT CGTGGACCTG TCCCGCTTCG GTCAGGACAA
     4621 TCCCAACGAC TTTTCCGCTG CATAACCCTG CTTCGGGGTC ATTATAGCGA TTTTTTCGGT
     4681 ATATCCATCC TTTTTCGCAC GATATACAGG ATTTTGCCAA AGGGTTCGTG TAGACTTTCC
     4741 TTGGTGTATC CAACGGCGTC AGCCGGGCAG GATAGGTGAA GTAGGCCCAC CCGCGAGCGG
     4801 GTGTTCCTTC TTCACTGTCC CTTATTCGCA CCTGGCGGTG CTCAACGGGA ATCCTGCTCT
     4861 GCGAGGCTGG CCGTACTCCT CATTGAAGAG CTCGGAGACG AGACGAGACA GCCTGAGAAT
     4921 GGATGCGAGT AATGATACAA CAATAGCGTG CTGTTCGCAC GCTAAGGTCA GGCGGAATGG
     4981 CACTTCCTTA TTCCAGATGC GTGCGGATTA TGCATGACTG GCCGTCGTTT TAC
//
