# Supplementary material for: A scalable transposon mutagenesis system for non-model bacteria
Source: bioRxiv preprint, doi:10.64898/2025.12.22.696024, version 1 (2025-12-23)
Supplement: Plasmid sequences [file 696024_file12.zip › Plasmid sequences/Transposon variant libraries/Himar1-only libraries/pGLU_30/pGLU_9-pGLU_74-pGLU_94.gb]

LOCUS       pGLU_9-pGLU_74-pGLU_94  5033 bp ds-DNA     circular     19-NOV-2024
DEFINITION  .
KEYWORDS    "Name:pGLU_9-pGLU_74-pGLU_94" "Tnp Promoter:Firmicutes_40_13926"
            "Abr Promoter:Bacteroidetes_30_13388" "Selectable
            Marker:Erythromycin" "Transposase:Himar"
FEATURES             Location/Qualifiers
     promoter        114..218
                     /label="Pamp"
                     /ApEinfo_revcolor="#faac61"
                     /ApEinfo_fwdcolor="#faac61"
     CDS             219..1079
                     /label="AmpR"
                     /ApEinfo_revcolor="#f58a5e"
                     /ApEinfo_fwdcolor="#f58a5e"
     ORI             complement(1336..1724)
                     /label="R6K ORI"
                     /ApEinfo_revcolor="#f58a5e"
                     /ApEinfo_fwdcolor="#f58a5e"
     primer_bind     1914..1930
                     /label="M13 rev"
                     /ApEinfo_revcolor="#c7b0e3"
                     /ApEinfo_fwdcolor="#c7b0e3"
     prokaryote p... complement(1987..2018)
                     /label="L2U8H11"
                     /ApEinfo_revcolor="#75c6a9"
                     /ApEinfo_fwdcolor="#75c6a9"
     miscellaneous   complement(2019..2058)
                     /label="UNSX"
                     /ApEinfo_revcolor="#9eafd2"
                     /ApEinfo_fwdcolor="#9eafd2"
     miscellaneous   2078..2107
                     /label="Himar_LE"
                     /ApEinfo_revcolor="#faac61"
                     /ApEinfo_fwdcolor="#faac61"
     miscellaneous   complement(2078..2107)
                     /label="Himar_RE"
                     /ApEinfo_revcolor="#faac61"
                     /ApEinfo_fwdcolor="#faac61"
     prokaryote t... complement(2108..2193)
                     /label="TermC"
                     /ApEinfo_revcolor="#f8d3a9"
                     /ApEinfo_fwdcolor="#f8d3a9"
     misc_feature    complement(2198..2932)
                     /label="ermC"
                     /ApEinfo_revcolor="#faac61"
                     /ApEinfo_fwdcolor="#faac61"
                     /note="codon-optimized to allow Twist synthesis"
     misc_feature    complement(2930..2933)
                     /label="downstream region"
                     /ApEinfo_revcolor="#9eafd2"
                     /ApEinfo_fwdcolor="#9eafd2"
     RS421_promot... complement(2934..3098)
                     /label=13388
                     /ApEinfo_revcolor="#f58a5e"
                     /ApEinfo_fwdcolor="#f58a5e"
     misc_feature    3099..3128
                     /label="R primer binding"
                     /ApEinfo_revcolor="#d6b295"
                     /ApEinfo_fwdcolor="#d6b295"
     promoter ID ... complement(3129..3148)
                     /label=">skpp-1919-F_sk20mer-1268"
                     /ApEinfo_revcolor="#f58a5e"
                     /ApEinfo_fwdcolor="#f58a5e"
     misc_feature    complement(3149..3152)
                     /label="downstream region"
                     /ApEinfo_revcolor="#9eafd2"
                     /ApEinfo_fwdcolor="#9eafd2"
     misc_feature    complement(3149..3152)
                     /label="upstream region"
                     /ApEinfo_revcolor="#9eafd2"
                     /ApEinfo_fwdcolor="#9eafd2"
     promoter ID ... complement(3153..3172)
                     /label=">skpp-1939-F_sk20mer-6802"
                     /ApEinfo_revcolor="#f58a5e"
                     /ApEinfo_fwdcolor="#f58a5e"
     misc_feature    complement(3173..3202)
                     /label="F primer binding"
                     /ApEinfo_revcolor="#d6b295"
                     /ApEinfo_fwdcolor="#d6b295"
     miscellaneous   3203..3232
                     /label="Himar_RE"
                     /ApEinfo_revcolor="#faac61"
                     /ApEinfo_fwdcolor="#faac61"
     miscellaneous   complement(3203..3232)
                     /label="Himar_LE"
                     /ApEinfo_revcolor="#faac61"
                     /ApEinfo_fwdcolor="#faac61"
     RS421_promot... 3233..3397
                     /label=13926
                     /ApEinfo_revcolor="#f58a5e"
                     /ApEinfo_fwdcolor="#f58a5e"
     misc_feature    complement(3398..3401)
                     /label="upstream region"
                     /ApEinfo_revcolor="#9eafd2"
                     /ApEinfo_fwdcolor="#9eafd2"
     CDS             3398..4444
                     /label="Himar_Tnp"
                     /ApEinfo_revcolor="#f58a5e"
                     /ApEinfo_fwdcolor="#f58a5e"
     prokaryote t... 4449..4629
                     /label="TAmarelleT9"
                     /ApEinfo_revcolor="#f58a5e"
                     /ApEinfo_fwdcolor="#f58a5e"
     miscellaneous   4630..4875
                     /label="oriT"
                     /ApEinfo_revcolor="#84b0dc"
                     /ApEinfo_fwdcolor="#84b0dc"
     miscellaneous   complement(4895..4934)
                     /label="UNS1"
                     /ApEinfo_revcolor="#9eafd2"
                     /ApEinfo_fwdcolor="#9eafd2"
     prokaryote t... complement(4935..4964)
                     /label="L2U5H11"
                     /ApEinfo_revcolor="#f8d3a9"
                     /ApEinfo_fwdcolor="#f8d3a9"
     primer_bind     complement(5017..5033)
                     /label="M13 fwd"
                     /ApEinfo_revcolor="#d59687"
                     /ApEinfo_fwdcolor="#d59687"
ORIGIN
        1 AACGTCGTGA CTGGGAAAAC CCTGGCGCTT GTGGTGGATC ACAGTTATTG GAGACTTCCT
       61 TGGCCGTACG ATGGGTTTTG TTTCAGGTAT CTGGCACTTT TCGGGGAAAT GTGCGCGGAA
      121 CCCCTATTTG TTTATTTTTC TAAATACATT CAAATATGTA TCCGCTCATG AGACAATAAC
      181 CCTGATAAAT GCTTCAATAA TATTGAAAAA GGAAGAGTAT GAGTATTCAA CATTTCCGTG
      241 TCGCCCTTAT TCCCTTTTTT GCGGCATTTT GCCTTCCTGT TTTTGCTCAC CCAGAAACGC
      301 TGGTGAAAGT AAAAGATGCT GAAGATCAGT TGGGTGCACG AGTGGGTTAC ATCGAACTGG
      361 ATCTCAACAG CGGTAAGATC CTTGAGAGTT TTCGCCCCGA AGAACGTTTT CCAATGATGA
      421 GCACTTTTAA AGTTCTGCTA TGTGGCGCGG TATTATCCCG TATTGACGCC GGGCAAGAGC
      481 AACTCGGTCG CCGCATACAC TATTCTCAGA ATGACTTGGT TGAGTACTCA CCAGTCACAG
      541 AAAAGCATCT TACGGATGGC ATGACAGTAA GAGAATTATG CAGTGCTGCC ATAACCATGA
      601 GTGATAACAC TGCGGCCAAC TTACTTCTGA CAACGATCGG AGGACCGAAG GAGCTAACCG
      661 CTTTTTTGCA CAACATGGGG GATCATGTAA CTCGCCTTGA TCGTTGGGAA CCGGAGCTGA
      721 ATGAAGCCAT ACCAAACGAC GAGCGTGACA CCACGATGCC TGTAGCAATG GCAACAACGT
      781 TGCGCAAACT ATTAACTGGC GAACTACTTA CTCTAGCTTC CCGGCAACAA TTAATAGACT
      841 GGATGGAGGC GGATAAAGTT GCAGGACCAC TTCTGCGCTC GGCCCTTCCG GCTGGCTGGT
      901 TTATTGCTGA TAAATCTGGA GCCGGTGAGC GTGGCTCTCG CGGTATCATT GCAGCACTGG
      961 GGCCAGATGG TAAGCCCTCC CGTATCGTAG TTATCTACAC GACGGGGAGT CAGGCAACTA
     1021 TGGATGAACG AAATAGACAG ATCGCTGAGA TAGGTGCCTC ACTGATTAAG CATTGGTAAC
     1081 TGTCAGACCA AGTTTACTCA TATATACTTT AGATTGATTT AAAACTTCAT TTTTAATTTA
     1141 AAAGGATCTA GGTGAAGATC CTTGAATTGC CATTATCAAC AAGTTTGTAC AAAAAAGCAG
     1201 GCTCCGAATT GGTATCACGA GGACGATTTG AAGCCCCCTA CCCATTTACG CTGACTTGAC
     1261 GGGACGGCGG CTTTGTTGAA TAGAGCGTCA GACCCCGTAG AAAAGATCAA AGGATCTTCG
     1321 GCCGGCCGGC GCGCCGATCT GAAGATCAGC AGTTCAACCT GTTGATAGTA CGTACTAAGC
     1381 TCTCATGTTT CACGTACTAA GCTCTCATGT TTAACGTACT AAGCTCTCAT GTTTAACGAA
     1441 CTAAACCCTC ATGGCTAACG TACTAAGCTC TCATGGCTAA CGTACTAAGC TCTCATGTTT
     1501 CACGTACTAA GCTCTCATGT TTGAACAATA AAATTAATAT AAATCAGCAA CTTAAATAGC
     1561 CTCTAAGGTT TTAAGTTTTA TAAGAAAAAA AAGAATATAT AAGGCTTTTA AAGCCTTTAA
     1621 GGTTTAACGG TTGTGGACAA CAAGCCAGGG ATGTAACGCA CTGAGAAGCC CTTAGAGCCT
     1681 CTCAAAGCAA TTTTGAGTGA CACAGGAACA CTTAACGGCT GACATGGGGC GCGCCCAGCT
     1741 GTAACGCCAG CAACGCGGCC TTTTTACGGT TCCTGGCCTT TTGCTGGCCT TTTGCTCACA
     1801 TGTTCTTTCC AGCGACATAT GCCATACGCC GAACTGAACT CCACCTAATG TCTTGGAGAT
     1861 TGTCGGATAG CGCGGAATAG GATTGTGCCC TCTGAGCGGA TAACAATTTC ACACAGGAAA
     1921 CAGCTATGAC CATGACACAT GCATCCACCA TCGCAGACTT ATCATCACTG AGCCTCCACC
     1981 TAGCCTATAC AACAATAGCG TGCGTGGTTA GCACGCTAGG TGGAAGGGCT CGGAGTTGTG
     2041 GTAATCTATG TATCCTGGGG TGCTCTTCAT GCTAGCGTAA CAGGTTGGAT GATAAGTCCC
     2101 CGGTCTAGCC GACTGCGCAA AAGACATAAT CGATTCACAA AAAATAGGCA CACGAAAAAC
     2161 AAGTTAAGGG ATGCAGTTTA TGCATCCCTT AACAAGCTTA CTTATTAAAT AATTTATAGC
     2221 TATTGAAAAG AGATAAGAAT TGTTCAAAGC TAATATTGTT TAAATCGTCA ATTCCTGCAT
     2281 GTTTTAAGGA ATTGTTAAAT TGATTTTTTG TAAATATTTT CTTGTATTCT TTGTTAACCC
     2341 ATTTCATAAC GAAATAATTA TACTTTTGTT TATCTTTGTG TGATATTCTT GATTTTTTTC
     2401 TACTTAATCT GATAAGTGAG CTATTCACTT TAGGTTTAGG ATGAAAATAT TCTCTTGGAA
     2461 CCATACTTAA TATAGAAATA TCAACTTCTG CCATTAAAAG TAATGCCAAT GAGCGTTTTG
     2521 TATTTAATAA TCTTTTAGCA AACCCGTATT CCACGATTAA ATAAATCTCA TTAGCTATAC
     2581 TATCAAAAAC AATTTTGCGT ATTATATCCG TACTTATGTT ATAAGGTATA TTACCATATA
     2641 TTTTATAGGA TTGGTTTTTA GGAAATTTAA ACTGCAATAT ATCCTTGTTT AAAACTTGGA
     2701 AATTATCGTG ATCAACAAGT TTATTTTCTG TAGTTTTGCA TAATTTATGG TCTATTTCAA
     2761 TGGCAGTTAC GAAATTACAC CTCTTTACTA ATTCAAGGGT AAAATGGCCT TTTCCTGAGC
     2821 CGATTTCAAA GATATTATCA TGTTCATTTA ATCTTATGTT TGTCATAATC TTGTCGATAT
     2881 TATGCTTAGA AGTAATAAAG TTTTGACTGT GTTTTATATT TTTCTCGTTC ATTTTGGATT
     2941 AAGCAATAAT ATACTACAGT AGATGCATTG TCGAAACGCA CCTTTTAATA CCTCCTCGTA
     3001 GCATATGAGA ACTACAGGAT TACTAACTCG TATTAATATG TATATTATTA CTGCCGCATA
     3061 ACGATTACAA AATTACACAA AAAAATATAT CTAACAAACC AGCTTCACAC GGCGTGTGGC
     3121 TGCGGAACAA TAACGAACGC CTATGCCATA CGGCCCTAGC GTTCATTCAT GTACCCTACT
     3181 CGACGCGTCC TACGCGTGAC CCTAGACCGG GGACTTATCA TCCAACCTGT TAGAAGCAAG
     3241 GAGATTAACT GCCCGTAACA GCCCGATTGG TGAGGGCTCA TAATCAGTGG GGAATGAAGC
     3301 ACCCACTGAT TAAAGTTTCA CTTTATCAAT GCAAGCAATG TTTGAATTTT GTTTTCAAGT
     3361 AAATCAATGA GAGAATTGAA AGGCAGGAGA AAGAAACATG GAAAAAAAGG AATTTCGTGT
     3421 TTTGATAAAA TACTGTTTTC TGAAGGGAAA AAATACAGTG GAAGCAAAAA CTTGGCTTGA
     3481 TAATGAGTTT CCGGACTCTG CCCCAGGGAA ATCAACAATA ATTGATTGGT ATGCAAAATT
     3541 CAAGCGTGGT GAAATGAGCA CGGAGGACGG TGAACGCAGT GGACGCCCGA AAGAGGTGGT
     3601 TACCGACGAA AACATCAAAA AAATCCACAA AATGATTTTG AATGACCGTA AAATGAAGTT
     3661 GATCGAGATA GCAGAGGCCT TAAAGATATC AAAGGAACGT GTTGGTCATA TCATTCATCA
     3721 ATATTTGGAT ATGCGGAAGC TCTGTGCGAA ATGGGTGCCG CGCGAGCTCA CATTTGACCA
     3781 AAAACAACGA CGTGTTGATG ATTCTAAGCG GTGTTTGCAG CTGTTAACTC GTAATACACC
     3841 CGAGTTTTTC CGTCGATATG TGACAATGGA TGAAACATGG CTCCATCACT ACACTCCTGA
     3901 GTCCAATCGA CAGTCGGCTG AGTGGACAGC GACCGGTGAA CCGTCTCCGA AGCGTGGAAA
     3961 GACTCAAAAG TCCGCTGGCA AAGTAATGGC CTCTGTTTTT TGGGATGCGC ATGGAATAAT
     4021 TTTTATCGAT TATCTTGAGA AGGGAAAAAC CATCAACAGT GACTATTATA TGGCGTTATT
     4081 GGAGCGTTTG AAGGTCGAAA TCGCGGCAAA ACGGCCCCAC ATGAAGAAGA AAAAAGTGTT
     4141 GTTCCACCAA GACAACGCAC CGTGCCACAA GTCATTGAGA ACGATGGCAA AAATTCATGA
     4201 ATTGGGCTTC GAATTGCTTC CCCACCCGCC GTATTCTCCA GATCTGGCCC CCAGCGACTT
     4261 TTTCTTGTTC TCAGACCTCA AAAGGATGCT CGCAGGGAAA AAATTTGGCT GCAATGAAGA
     4321 GGTGATCGCC GAAACTGAGG CCTATTTTGA GGCAAAACCG AAGGAGTACT ACCAAAATGG
     4381 TATCAAAAAA TTGGAAGGTC GTTATAATCG TTGTATCGCT CTTGAAGGGA ACTATGTTGA
     4441 ATAAGCTTGG AATCTCCTTC TCGCCTCTTT CGCTGAACAC GAAAGCGAAT CCGTTCAGCA
     4501 CACACTTTAC GATATGGCGC AAAAAGTCCT CGGCTGCGTG CCGGAAGTGA AAGACATCCA
     4561 CCTCACCATG CCCAACAAGC ATTGCCTGCT CGTGGACCTG TCCCGCTTCG GTCAGGACAA
     4621 TCCCAACGAC TTTTCCGCTG CATAACCCTG CTTCGGGGTC ATTATAGCGA TTTTTTCGGT
     4681 ATATCCATCC TTTTTCGCAC GATATACAGG ATTTTGCCAA AGGGTTCGTG TAGACTTTCC
     4741 TTGGTGTATC CAACGGCGTC AGCCGGGCAG GATAGGTGAA GTAGGCCCAC CCGCGAGCGG
     4801 GTGTTCCTTC TTCACTGTCC CTTATTCGCA CCTGGCGGTG CTCAACGGGA ATCCTGCTCT
     4861 GCGAGGCTGG CCGTACTCCT CATTGAAGAG CTCGGAGACG AGACGAGACA GCCTGAGAAT
     4921 GGATGCGAGT AATGATACAA CAATAGCGTG CTGTTCGCAC GCTAAGGTCA GGCGGAATGG
     4981 CACTTCCTTA TTCCAGATGC GTGCGGATTA TGCATGACTG GCCGTCGTTT TAC
//
