# Supplementary material for: A scalable transposon mutagenesis system for non-model bacteria
Source: bioRxiv preprint, doi:10.64898/2025.12.22.696024, version 1 (2025-12-23)
Supplement: Plasmid sequences [file 696024_file12.zip › Plasmid sequences/Transposon variant libraries/Himar1-only libraries/pGLU_30/pGLU_9-pGLU_72-pGLU_86.gb]

LOCUS       pGLU_9-pGLU_72-pGLU_86  5033 bp ds-DNA     circular     19-NOV-2024
DEFINITION  .
KEYWORDS    "Name:pGLU_9-pGLU_72-pGLU_86" "Tnp Promoter:Dummy" "Abr
            Promoter:Proteobacteria_58_13166" "Selectable Marker:Erythromycin"
            "Transposase:Himar"
FEATURES             Location/Qualifiers
     promoter        114..218
                     /label="Pamp"
                     /ApEinfo_revcolor="#faac61"
                     /ApEinfo_fwdcolor="#faac61"
     CDS             219..1079
                     /label="AmpR"
                     /ApEinfo_revcolor="#f58a5e"
                     /ApEinfo_fwdcolor="#f58a5e"
     ORI             complement(1336..1724)
                     /label="R6K ORI"
                     /ApEinfo_revcolor="#f58a5e"
                     /ApEinfo_fwdcolor="#f58a5e"
     primer_bind     1914..1930
                     /label="M13 rev"
                     /ApEinfo_revcolor="#c7b0e3"
                     /ApEinfo_fwdcolor="#c7b0e3"
     prokaryote p... complement(1987..2018)
                     /label="L2U8H11"
                     /ApEinfo_revcolor="#75c6a9"
                     /ApEinfo_fwdcolor="#75c6a9"
     miscellaneous   complement(2019..2058)
                     /label="UNSX"
                     /ApEinfo_revcolor="#9eafd2"
                     /ApEinfo_fwdcolor="#9eafd2"
     miscellaneous   2078..2107
                     /label="Himar_LE"
                     /ApEinfo_revcolor="#faac61"
                     /ApEinfo_fwdcolor="#faac61"
     miscellaneous   complement(2078..2107)
                     /label="Himar_RE"
                     /ApEinfo_revcolor="#faac61"
                     /ApEinfo_fwdcolor="#faac61"
     prokaryote t... complement(2108..2193)
                     /label="TermC"
                     /ApEinfo_revcolor="#f8d3a9"
                     /ApEinfo_fwdcolor="#f8d3a9"
     misc_feature    complement(2198..2932)
                     /label="ermC"
                     /ApEinfo_revcolor="#faac61"
                     /ApEinfo_fwdcolor="#faac61"
                     /note="codon-optimized to allow Twist synthesis"
     misc_feature    complement(2930..2933)
                     /label="downstream region"
                     /ApEinfo_revcolor="#9eafd2"
                     /ApEinfo_fwdcolor="#9eafd2"
     RS421_promot... complement(2934..3098)
                     /label=13166
                     /ApEinfo_revcolor="#f58a5e"
                     /ApEinfo_fwdcolor="#f58a5e"
     misc_feature    3099..3128
                     /label="R primer binding"
                     /ApEinfo_revcolor="#d6b295"
                     /ApEinfo_fwdcolor="#d6b295"
     promoter ID ... complement(3129..3148)
                     /label=">skpp-1917-F_sk20mer-1272"
                     /ApEinfo_revcolor="#f58a5e"
                     /ApEinfo_fwdcolor="#f58a5e"
     misc_feature    complement(3149..3152)
                     /label="downstream region"
                     /ApEinfo_revcolor="#9eafd2"
                     /ApEinfo_fwdcolor="#9eafd2"
     misc_feature    complement(3149..3152)
                     /label="upstream region"
                     /ApEinfo_revcolor="#9eafd2"
                     /ApEinfo_fwdcolor="#9eafd2"
     promoter ID ... complement(3153..3172)
                     /label=">skpp-1931-F_sk20mer-5677"
                     /ApEinfo_revcolor="#f58a5e"
                     /ApEinfo_fwdcolor="#f58a5e"
     misc_feature    complement(3173..3202)
                     /label="F primer binding"
                     /ApEinfo_revcolor="#d6b295"
                     /ApEinfo_fwdcolor="#d6b295"
     miscellaneous   complement(3203..3232)
                     /label="Himar_LE"
                     /ApEinfo_revcolor="#faac61"
                     /ApEinfo_fwdcolor="#faac61"
     misc_feature    3233..3397
                     /label="Dummy_[tnp]"
                     /ApEinfo_revcolor="#c6c9d1"
                     /ApEinfo_fwdcolor="#c6c9d1"
     misc_feature    complement(3398..3401)
                     /label="upstream region"
                     /ApEinfo_revcolor="#9eafd2"
                     /ApEinfo_fwdcolor="#9eafd2"
     CDS             3398..4444
                     /label="Himar_Tnp"
                     /ApEinfo_revcolor="#f58a5e"
                     /ApEinfo_fwdcolor="#f58a5e"
     prokaryote t... 4449..4629
                     /label="TAmarelleT9"
                     /ApEinfo_revcolor="#f58a5e"
                     /ApEinfo_fwdcolor="#f58a5e"
     miscellaneous   4630..4875
                     /label="oriT"
                     /ApEinfo_revcolor="#84b0dc"
                     /ApEinfo_fwdcolor="#84b0dc"
     miscellaneous   complement(4895..4934)
                     /label="UNS1"
                     /ApEinfo_revcolor="#9eafd2"
                     /ApEinfo_fwdcolor="#9eafd2"
     prokaryote t... complement(4935..4964)
                     /label="L2U5H11"
                     /ApEinfo_revcolor="#f8d3a9"
                     /ApEinfo_fwdcolor="#f8d3a9"
     primer_bind     complement(5017..5033)
                     /label="M13 fwd"
                     /ApEinfo_revcolor="#d59687"
                     /ApEinfo_fwdcolor="#d59687"
ORIGIN
        1 AACGTCGTGA CTGGGAAAAC CCTGGCGCTT GTGGTGGATC ACAGTTATTG GAGACTTCCT
       61 TGGCCGTACG ATGGGTTTTG TTTCAGGTAT CTGGCACTTT TCGGGGAAAT GTGCGCGGAA
      121 CCCCTATTTG TTTATTTTTC TAAATACATT CAAATATGTA TCCGCTCATG AGACAATAAC
      181 CCTGATAAAT GCTTCAATAA TATTGAAAAA GGAAGAGTAT GAGTATTCAA CATTTCCGTG
      241 TCGCCCTTAT TCCCTTTTTT GCGGCATTTT GCCTTCCTGT TTTTGCTCAC CCAGAAACGC
      301 TGGTGAAAGT AAAAGATGCT GAAGATCAGT TGGGTGCACG AGTGGGTTAC ATCGAACTGG
      361 ATCTCAACAG CGGTAAGATC CTTGAGAGTT TTCGCCCCGA AGAACGTTTT CCAATGATGA
      421 GCACTTTTAA AGTTCTGCTA TGTGGCGCGG TATTATCCCG TATTGACGCC GGGCAAGAGC
      481 AACTCGGTCG CCGCATACAC TATTCTCAGA ATGACTTGGT TGAGTACTCA CCAGTCACAG
      541 AAAAGCATCT TACGGATGGC ATGACAGTAA GAGAATTATG CAGTGCTGCC ATAACCATGA
      601 GTGATAACAC TGCGGCCAAC TTACTTCTGA CAACGATCGG AGGACCGAAG GAGCTAACCG
      661 CTTTTTTGCA CAACATGGGG GATCATGTAA CTCGCCTTGA TCGTTGGGAA CCGGAGCTGA
      721 ATGAAGCCAT ACCAAACGAC GAGCGTGACA CCACGATGCC TGTAGCAATG GCAACAACGT
      781 TGCGCAAACT ATTAACTGGC GAACTACTTA CTCTAGCTTC CCGGCAACAA TTAATAGACT
      841 GGATGGAGGC GGATAAAGTT GCAGGACCAC TTCTGCGCTC GGCCCTTCCG GCTGGCTGGT
      901 TTATTGCTGA TAAATCTGGA GCCGGTGAGC GTGGCTCTCG CGGTATCATT GCAGCACTGG
      961 GGCCAGATGG TAAGCCCTCC CGTATCGTAG TTATCTACAC GACGGGGAGT CAGGCAACTA
     1021 TGGATGAACG AAATAGACAG ATCGCTGAGA TAGGTGCCTC ACTGATTAAG CATTGGTAAC
     1081 TGTCAGACCA AGTTTACTCA TATATACTTT AGATTGATTT AAAACTTCAT TTTTAATTTA
     1141 AAAGGATCTA GGTGAAGATC CTTGAATTGC CATTATCAAC AAGTTTGTAC AAAAAAGCAG
     1201 GCTCCGAATT GGTATCACGA GGACGATTTG AAGCCCCCTA CCCATTTACG CTGACTTGAC
     1261 GGGACGGCGG CTTTGTTGAA TAGAGCGTCA GACCCCGTAG AAAAGATCAA AGGATCTTCG
     1321 GCCGGCCGGC GCGCCGATCT GAAGATCAGC AGTTCAACCT GTTGATAGTA CGTACTAAGC
     1381 TCTCATGTTT CACGTACTAA GCTCTCATGT TTAACGTACT AAGCTCTCAT GTTTAACGAA
     1441 CTAAACCCTC ATGGCTAACG TACTAAGCTC TCATGGCTAA CGTACTAAGC TCTCATGTTT
     1501 CACGTACTAA GCTCTCATGT TTGAACAATA AAATTAATAT AAATCAGCAA CTTAAATAGC
     1561 CTCTAAGGTT TTAAGTTTTA TAAGAAAAAA AAGAATATAT AAGGCTTTTA AAGCCTTTAA
     1621 GGTTTAACGG TTGTGGACAA CAAGCCAGGG ATGTAACGCA CTGAGAAGCC CTTAGAGCCT
     1681 CTCAAAGCAA TTTTGAGTGA CACAGGAACA CTTAACGGCT GACATGGGGC GCGCCCAGCT
     1741 GTAACGCCAG CAACGCGGCC TTTTTACGGT TCCTGGCCTT TTGCTGGCCT TTTGCTCACA
     1801 TGTTCTTTCC AGCGACATAT GCCATACGCC GAACTGAACT CCACCTAATG TCTTGGAGAT
     1861 TGTCGGATAG CGCGGAATAG GATTGTGCCC TCTGAGCGGA TAACAATTTC ACACAGGAAA
     1921 CAGCTATGAC CATGACACAT GCATCCACCA TCGCAGACTT ATCATCACTG AGCCTCCACC
     1981 TAGCCTATAC AACAATAGCG TGCGTGGTTA GCACGCTAGG TGGAAGGGCT CGGAGTTGTG
     2041 GTAATCTATG TATCCTGGGG TGCTCTTCAT GCTAGCGTAA CAGGTTGGAT GATAAGTCCC
     2101 CGGTCTAGCC GACTGCGCAA AAGACATAAT CGATTCACAA AAAATAGGCA CACGAAAAAC
     2161 AAGTTAAGGG ATGCAGTTTA TGCATCCCTT AACAAGCTTA CTTATTAAAT AATTTATAGC
     2221 TATTGAAAAG AGATAAGAAT TGTTCAAAGC TAATATTGTT TAAATCGTCA ATTCCTGCAT
     2281 GTTTTAAGGA ATTGTTAAAT TGATTTTTTG TAAATATTTT CTTGTATTCT TTGTTAACCC
     2341 ATTTCATAAC GAAATAATTA TACTTTTGTT TATCTTTGTG TGATATTCTT GATTTTTTTC
     2401 TACTTAATCT GATAAGTGAG CTATTCACTT TAGGTTTAGG ATGAAAATAT TCTCTTGGAA
     2461 CCATACTTAA TATAGAAATA TCAACTTCTG CCATTAAAAG TAATGCCAAT GAGCGTTTTG
     2521 TATTTAATAA TCTTTTAGCA AACCCGTATT CCACGATTAA ATAAATCTCA TTAGCTATAC
     2581 TATCAAAAAC AATTTTGCGT ATTATATCCG TACTTATGTT ATAAGGTATA TTACCATATA
     2641 TTTTATAGGA TTGGTTTTTA GGAAATTTAA ACTGCAATAT ATCCTTGTTT AAAACTTGGA
     2701 AATTATCGTG ATCAACAAGT TTATTTTCTG TAGTTTTGCA TAATTTATGG TCTATTTCAA
     2761 TGGCAGTTAC GAAATTACAC CTCTTTACTA ATTCAAGGGT AAAATGGCCT TTTCCTGAGC
     2821 CGATTTCAAA GATATTATCA TGTTCATTTA ATCTTATGTT TGTCATAATC TTGTCGATAT
     2881 TATGCTTAGA AGTAATAAAG TTTTGACTGT GTTTTATATT TTTCTCGTTC ATTGGAAAGA
     2941 CATCCGCTCA AATGAGGAAC ATTCGGCGGC GGTCTGCCTG CGGCACGGGG GGTCGGCTCG
     3001 ACAGACGCCG CAACAACAAG GAAAAGCGTT GTTGCGGCTT ACTTGTCCGA CGACTTTTGA
     3061 GCTCCCATGC TACGGCTCCA TGCACATCTT GAGGCGAACC AGCTTCACAC GGCGTGTGGC
     3121 TGCGGAACAG CAGAATGTAG TTCGCAGCTA CGCTATGGAC CCTCCTCACA GGACCCTACT
     3181 CGACGCGTCC TACGCGTGAC CCTAGACCGG GGACTTATCA TCCAACCTGT TATTTGCTTG
     3241 TGCACTGCTA CGCCATGCCG AGGCCGGTCC GGCGGGCGAA GCATATAAAA GAAGCTCGTC
     3301 ACATCCACAC AGTTGCATCG TACGTCGGTC TAGGGATCGT ACTTCGCCTC TAATTCCACA
     3361 TGCGCGCGGT GCAGGTGTAA GTGTACGAAG TCTAAGGATG GAAAAAAAGG AATTTCGTGT
     3421 TTTGATAAAA TACTGTTTTC TGAAGGGAAA AAATACAGTG GAAGCAAAAA CTTGGCTTGA
     3481 TAATGAGTTT CCGGACTCTG CCCCAGGGAA ATCAACAATA ATTGATTGGT ATGCAAAATT
     3541 CAAGCGTGGT GAAATGAGCA CGGAGGACGG TGAACGCAGT GGACGCCCGA AAGAGGTGGT
     3601 TACCGACGAA AACATCAAAA AAATCCACAA AATGATTTTG AATGACCGTA AAATGAAGTT
     3661 GATCGAGATA GCAGAGGCCT TAAAGATATC AAAGGAACGT GTTGGTCATA TCATTCATCA
     3721 ATATTTGGAT ATGCGGAAGC TCTGTGCGAA ATGGGTGCCG CGCGAGCTCA CATTTGACCA
     3781 AAAACAACGA CGTGTTGATG ATTCTAAGCG GTGTTTGCAG CTGTTAACTC GTAATACACC
     3841 CGAGTTTTTC CGTCGATATG TGACAATGGA TGAAACATGG CTCCATCACT ACACTCCTGA
     3901 GTCCAATCGA CAGTCGGCTG AGTGGACAGC GACCGGTGAA CCGTCTCCGA AGCGTGGAAA
     3961 GACTCAAAAG TCCGCTGGCA AAGTAATGGC CTCTGTTTTT TGGGATGCGC ATGGAATAAT
     4021 TTTTATCGAT TATCTTGAGA AGGGAAAAAC CATCAACAGT GACTATTATA TGGCGTTATT
     4081 GGAGCGTTTG AAGGTCGAAA TCGCGGCAAA ACGGCCCCAC ATGAAGAAGA AAAAAGTGTT
     4141 GTTCCACCAA GACAACGCAC CGTGCCACAA GTCATTGAGA ACGATGGCAA AAATTCATGA
     4201 ATTGGGCTTC GAATTGCTTC CCCACCCGCC GTATTCTCCA GATCTGGCCC CCAGCGACTT
     4261 TTTCTTGTTC TCAGACCTCA AAAGGATGCT CGCAGGGAAA AAATTTGGCT GCAATGAAGA
     4321 GGTGATCGCC GAAACTGAGG CCTATTTTGA GGCAAAACCG AAGGAGTACT ACCAAAATGG
     4381 TATCAAAAAA TTGGAAGGTC GTTATAATCG TTGTATCGCT CTTGAAGGGA ACTATGTTGA
     4441 ATAAGCTTGG AATCTCCTTC TCGCCTCTTT CGCTGAACAC GAAAGCGAAT CCGTTCAGCA
     4501 CACACTTTAC GATATGGCGC AAAAAGTCCT CGGCTGCGTG CCGGAAGTGA AAGACATCCA
     4561 CCTCACCATG CCCAACAAGC ATTGCCTGCT CGTGGACCTG TCCCGCTTCG GTCAGGACAA
     4621 TCCCAACGAC TTTTCCGCTG CATAACCCTG CTTCGGGGTC ATTATAGCGA TTTTTTCGGT
     4681 ATATCCATCC TTTTTCGCAC GATATACAGG ATTTTGCCAA AGGGTTCGTG TAGACTTTCC
     4741 TTGGTGTATC CAACGGCGTC AGCCGGGCAG GATAGGTGAA GTAGGCCCAC CCGCGAGCGG
     4801 GTGTTCCTTC TTCACTGTCC CTTATTCGCA CCTGGCGGTG CTCAACGGGA ATCCTGCTCT
     4861 GCGAGGCTGG CCGTACTCCT CATTGAAGAG CTCGGAGACG AGACGAGACA GCCTGAGAAT
     4921 GGATGCGAGT AATGATACAA CAATAGCGTG CTGTTCGCAC GCTAAGGTCA GGCGGAATGG
     4981 CACTTCCTTA TTCCAGATGC GTGCGGATTA TGCATGACTG GCCGTCGTTT TAC
//
