# Supplementary material for: A scalable transposon mutagenesis system for non-model bacteria
Source: bioRxiv preprint, doi:10.64898/2025.12.22.696024, version 1 (2025-12-23)
Supplement: Plasmid sequences [file 696024_file12.zip › Plasmid sequences/Transposon variant libraries/Himar1-only libraries/pGLU_30/pGLU_9-pGLU_79-pGLU_100.gb]

LOCUS       pGLU_9-pGLU_79-pGLU_100 5033 bp ds-DNA     circular     19-NOV-2024
DEFINITION  .
KEYWORDS    "Name:pGLU_9-pGLU_79-pGLU_100" "Tnp
            Promoter:Proteobacteria_70_13550" "Abr
            Promoter:Chloroflexi_58_14067" "Selectable Marker:Erythromycin"
            "Transposase:Himar"
FEATURES             Location/Qualifiers
     promoter        114..218
                     /label="Pamp"
                     /ApEinfo_revcolor="#faac61"
                     /ApEinfo_fwdcolor="#faac61"
     CDS             219..1079
                     /label="AmpR"
                     /ApEinfo_revcolor="#f58a5e"
                     /ApEinfo_fwdcolor="#f58a5e"
     ORI             complement(1336..1724)
                     /label="R6K ORI"
                     /ApEinfo_revcolor="#f58a5e"
                     /ApEinfo_fwdcolor="#f58a5e"
     primer_bind     1914..1930
                     /label="M13 rev"
                     /ApEinfo_revcolor="#c7b0e3"
                     /ApEinfo_fwdcolor="#c7b0e3"
     prokaryote p... complement(1987..2018)
                     /label="L2U8H11"
                     /ApEinfo_revcolor="#75c6a9"
                     /ApEinfo_fwdcolor="#75c6a9"
     miscellaneous   complement(2019..2058)
                     /label="UNSX"
                     /ApEinfo_revcolor="#9eafd2"
                     /ApEinfo_fwdcolor="#9eafd2"
     miscellaneous   2078..2107
                     /label="Himar_LE"
                     /ApEinfo_revcolor="#faac61"
                     /ApEinfo_fwdcolor="#faac61"
     miscellaneous   complement(2078..2107)
                     /label="Himar_RE"
                     /ApEinfo_revcolor="#faac61"
                     /ApEinfo_fwdcolor="#faac61"
     prokaryote t... complement(2108..2193)
                     /label="TermC"
                     /ApEinfo_revcolor="#f8d3a9"
                     /ApEinfo_fwdcolor="#f8d3a9"
     misc_feature    complement(2198..2932)
                     /label="ermC"
                     /ApEinfo_revcolor="#faac61"
                     /ApEinfo_fwdcolor="#faac61"
                     /note="codon-optimized to allow Twist synthesis"
     misc_feature    complement(2930..2933)
                     /label="downstream region"
                     /ApEinfo_revcolor="#9eafd2"
                     /ApEinfo_fwdcolor="#9eafd2"
     RS421_promot... complement(2934..3098)
                     /label=14067
                     /ApEinfo_revcolor="#f58a5e"
                     /ApEinfo_fwdcolor="#f58a5e"
     misc_feature    3099..3128
                     /label="R primer binding"
                     /ApEinfo_revcolor="#d6b295"
                     /ApEinfo_fwdcolor="#d6b295"
     promoter ID ... complement(3129..3148)
                     /label=">skpp-1924-F_sk20mer-4545"
                     /ApEinfo_revcolor="#f58a5e"
                     /ApEinfo_fwdcolor="#f58a5e"
     misc_feature    complement(3149..3152)
                     /label="upstream region"
                     /ApEinfo_revcolor="#9eafd2"
                     /ApEinfo_fwdcolor="#9eafd2"
     misc_feature    complement(3149..3152)
                     /label="downstream region"
                     /ApEinfo_revcolor="#9eafd2"
                     /ApEinfo_fwdcolor="#9eafd2"
     misc_feature    complement(3153..3172)
                     /label=">skpp-1950-F_sk20mer-3189"
                     /ApEinfo_revcolor="#f58a5e"
                     /ApEinfo_fwdcolor="#f58a5e"
     misc_feature    complement(3173..3202)
                     /label="F primer binding"
                     /ApEinfo_revcolor="#d6b295"
                     /ApEinfo_fwdcolor="#d6b295"
     miscellaneous   3203..3232
                     /label="Himar_RE"
                     /ApEinfo_revcolor="#faac61"
                     /ApEinfo_fwdcolor="#faac61"
     miscellaneous   complement(3203..3232)
                     /label="Himar_LE"
                     /ApEinfo_revcolor="#faac61"
                     /ApEinfo_fwdcolor="#faac61"
     misc_feature    complement(3398..3401)
                     /label="upstream region"
                     /ApEinfo_revcolor="#9eafd2"
                     /ApEinfo_fwdcolor="#9eafd2"
     CDS             3398..4444
                     /label="Himar_Tnp"
                     /ApEinfo_revcolor="#f58a5e"
                     /ApEinfo_fwdcolor="#f58a5e"
     prokaryote t... 4449..4629
                     /label="TAmarelleT9"
                     /ApEinfo_revcolor="#f58a5e"
                     /ApEinfo_fwdcolor="#f58a5e"
     miscellaneous   4630..4875
                     /label="oriT"
                     /ApEinfo_revcolor="#84b0dc"
                     /ApEinfo_fwdcolor="#84b0dc"
     miscellaneous   complement(4895..4934)
                     /label="UNS1"
                     /ApEinfo_revcolor="#9eafd2"
                     /ApEinfo_fwdcolor="#9eafd2"
     prokaryote t... complement(4935..4964)
                     /label="L2U5H11"
                     /ApEinfo_revcolor="#f8d3a9"
                     /ApEinfo_fwdcolor="#f8d3a9"
     primer_bind     complement(5017..5033)
                     /label="M13 fwd"
                     /ApEinfo_revcolor="#d59687"
                     /ApEinfo_fwdcolor="#d59687"
ORIGIN
        1 AACGTCGTGA CTGGGAAAAC CCTGGCGCTT GTGGTGGATC ACAGTTATTG GAGACTTCCT
       61 TGGCCGTACG ATGGGTTTTG TTTCAGGTAT CTGGCACTTT TCGGGGAAAT GTGCGCGGAA
      121 CCCCTATTTG TTTATTTTTC TAAATACATT CAAATATGTA TCCGCTCATG AGACAATAAC
      181 CCTGATAAAT GCTTCAATAA TATTGAAAAA GGAAGAGTAT GAGTATTCAA CATTTCCGTG
      241 TCGCCCTTAT TCCCTTTTTT GCGGCATTTT GCCTTCCTGT TTTTGCTCAC CCAGAAACGC
      301 TGGTGAAAGT AAAAGATGCT GAAGATCAGT TGGGTGCACG AGTGGGTTAC ATCGAACTGG
      361 ATCTCAACAG CGGTAAGATC CTTGAGAGTT TTCGCCCCGA AGAACGTTTT CCAATGATGA
      421 GCACTTTTAA AGTTCTGCTA TGTGGCGCGG TATTATCCCG TATTGACGCC GGGCAAGAGC
      481 AACTCGGTCG CCGCATACAC TATTCTCAGA ATGACTTGGT TGAGTACTCA CCAGTCACAG
      541 AAAAGCATCT TACGGATGGC ATGACAGTAA GAGAATTATG CAGTGCTGCC ATAACCATGA
      601 GTGATAACAC TGCGGCCAAC TTACTTCTGA CAACGATCGG AGGACCGAAG GAGCTAACCG
      661 CTTTTTTGCA CAACATGGGG GATCATGTAA CTCGCCTTGA TCGTTGGGAA CCGGAGCTGA
      721 ATGAAGCCAT ACCAAACGAC GAGCGTGACA CCACGATGCC TGTAGCAATG GCAACAACGT
      781 TGCGCAAACT ATTAACTGGC GAACTACTTA CTCTAGCTTC CCGGCAACAA TTAATAGACT
      841 GGATGGAGGC GGATAAAGTT GCAGGACCAC TTCTGCGCTC GGCCCTTCCG GCTGGCTGGT
      901 TTATTGCTGA TAAATCTGGA GCCGGTGAGC GTGGCTCTCG CGGTATCATT GCAGCACTGG
      961 GGCCAGATGG TAAGCCCTCC CGTATCGTAG TTATCTACAC GACGGGGAGT CAGGCAACTA
     1021 TGGATGAACG AAATAGACAG ATCGCTGAGA TAGGTGCCTC ACTGATTAAG CATTGGTAAC
     1081 TGTCAGACCA AGTTTACTCA TATATACTTT AGATTGATTT AAAACTTCAT TTTTAATTTA
     1141 AAAGGATCTA GGTGAAGATC CTTGAATTGC CATTATCAAC AAGTTTGTAC AAAAAAGCAG
     1201 GCTCCGAATT GGTATCACGA GGACGATTTG AAGCCCCCTA CCCATTTACG CTGACTTGAC
     1261 GGGACGGCGG CTTTGTTGAA TAGAGCGTCA GACCCCGTAG AAAAGATCAA AGGATCTTCG
     1321 GCCGGCCGGC GCGCCGATCT GAAGATCAGC AGTTCAACCT GTTGATAGTA CGTACTAAGC
     1381 TCTCATGTTT CACGTACTAA GCTCTCATGT TTAACGTACT AAGCTCTCAT GTTTAACGAA
     1441 CTAAACCCTC ATGGCTAACG TACTAAGCTC TCATGGCTAA CGTACTAAGC TCTCATGTTT
     1501 CACGTACTAA GCTCTCATGT TTGAACAATA AAATTAATAT AAATCAGCAA CTTAAATAGC
     1561 CTCTAAGGTT TTAAGTTTTA TAAGAAAAAA AAGAATATAT AAGGCTTTTA AAGCCTTTAA
     1621 GGTTTAACGG TTGTGGACAA CAAGCCAGGG ATGTAACGCA CTGAGAAGCC CTTAGAGCCT
     1681 CTCAAAGCAA TTTTGAGTGA CACAGGAACA CTTAACGGCT GACATGGGGC GCGCCCAGCT
     1741 GTAACGCCAG CAACGCGGCC TTTTTACGGT TCCTGGCCTT TTGCTGGCCT TTTGCTCACA
     1801 TGTTCTTTCC AGCGACATAT GCCATACGCC GAACTGAACT CCACCTAATG TCTTGGAGAT
     1861 TGTCGGATAG CGCGGAATAG GATTGTGCCC TCTGAGCGGA TAACAATTTC ACACAGGAAA
     1921 CAGCTATGAC CATGACACAT GCATCCACCA TCGCAGACTT ATCATCACTG AGCCTCCACC
     1981 TAGCCTATAC AACAATAGCG TGCGTGGTTA GCACGCTAGG TGGAAGGGCT CGGAGTTGTG
     2041 GTAATCTATG TATCCTGGGG TGCTCTTCAT GCTAGCGTAA CAGGTTGGAT GATAAGTCCC
     2101 CGGTCTAGCC GACTGCGCAA AAGACATAAT CGATTCACAA AAAATAGGCA CACGAAAAAC
     2161 AAGTTAAGGG ATGCAGTTTA TGCATCCCTT AACAAGCTTA CTTATTAAAT AATTTATAGC
     2221 TATTGAAAAG AGATAAGAAT TGTTCAAAGC TAATATTGTT TAAATCGTCA ATTCCTGCAT
     2281 GTTTTAAGGA ATTGTTAAAT TGATTTTTTG TAAATATTTT CTTGTATTCT TTGTTAACCC
     2341 ATTTCATAAC GAAATAATTA TACTTTTGTT TATCTTTGTG TGATATTCTT GATTTTTTTC
     2401 TACTTAATCT GATAAGTGAG CTATTCACTT TAGGTTTAGG ATGAAAATAT TCTCTTGGAA
     2461 CCATACTTAA TATAGAAATA TCAACTTCTG CCATTAAAAG TAATGCCAAT GAGCGTTTTG
     2521 TATTTAATAA TCTTTTAGCA AACCCGTATT CCACGATTAA ATAAATCTCA TTAGCTATAC
     2581 TATCAAAAAC AATTTTGCGT ATTATATCCG TACTTATGTT ATAAGGTATA TTACCATATA
     2641 TTTTATAGGA TTGGTTTTTA GGAAATTTAA ACTGCAATAT ATCCTTGTTT AAAACTTGGA
     2701 AATTATCGTG ATCAACAAGT TTATTTTCTG TAGTTTTGCA TAATTTATGG TCTATTTCAA
     2761 TGGCAGTTAC GAAATTACAC CTCTTTACTA ATTCAAGGGT AAAATGGCCT TTTCCTGAGC
     2821 CGATTTCAAA GATATTATCA TGTTCATTTA ATCTTATGTT TGTCATAATC TTGTCGATAT
     2881 TATGCTTAGA AGTAATAAAG TTTTGACTGT GTTTTATATT TTTCTCGTTC ATTGTACATT
     2941 CCTTTATGTA GAACACAGAG CATCTGAGGC TTTACGTTCC CTCACCCCCG ACCCCTCGCC
     3001 CACTGCGGCG GGCGAGGGGA GTTCAAACCT TCATGGTGGT ATGGCGGGAG AGGGGGTAGC
     3061 TTACAAGGGT AGGTTTTAAG CTCCCTCACC CCCGACCCCC AGCTTCACAC GGCGTGTGGC
     3121 TGCGGAACGT CAGCAGGCCT TGTTACAGTA CGCTTCCGGA CCATTAAGAG CGACCCTACT
     3181 CGACGCGTCC TACGCGTGAC CCTAGACCGG GGACTTATCA TCCAACCTGT TAAAGCGCTC
     3241 TCACCCCGGT TCACTGCGCT TAGCCCCCAC GTTCGCTCAC TTCGTGTAGC TCTTTGGCCC
     3301 CGAGGGGGCG CTGCGCCTGC GGCCCGGCGA AGCCGGTTCC GCGGCCCCGG CTGGTGGAAG
     3361 AGCTCTCACC CCGGTTCACT GCGGGTAGCA TAGGGCGATG GAAAAAAAGG AATTTCGTGT
     3421 TTTGATAAAA TACTGTTTTC TGAAGGGAAA AAATACAGTG GAAGCAAAAA CTTGGCTTGA
     3481 TAATGAGTTT CCGGACTCTG CCCCAGGGAA ATCAACAATA ATTGATTGGT ATGCAAAATT
     3541 CAAGCGTGGT GAAATGAGCA CGGAGGACGG TGAACGCAGT GGACGCCCGA AAGAGGTGGT
     3601 TACCGACGAA AACATCAAAA AAATCCACAA AATGATTTTG AATGACCGTA AAATGAAGTT
     3661 GATCGAGATA GCAGAGGCCT TAAAGATATC AAAGGAACGT GTTGGTCATA TCATTCATCA
     3721 ATATTTGGAT ATGCGGAAGC TCTGTGCGAA ATGGGTGCCG CGCGAGCTCA CATTTGACCA
     3781 AAAACAACGA CGTGTTGATG ATTCTAAGCG GTGTTTGCAG CTGTTAACTC GTAATACACC
     3841 CGAGTTTTTC CGTCGATATG TGACAATGGA TGAAACATGG CTCCATCACT ACACTCCTGA
     3901 GTCCAATCGA CAGTCGGCTG AGTGGACAGC GACCGGTGAA CCGTCTCCGA AGCGTGGAAA
     3961 GACTCAAAAG TCCGCTGGCA AAGTAATGGC CTCTGTTTTT TGGGATGCGC ATGGAATAAT
     4021 TTTTATCGAT TATCTTGAGA AGGGAAAAAC CATCAACAGT GACTATTATA TGGCGTTATT
     4081 GGAGCGTTTG AAGGTCGAAA TCGCGGCAAA ACGGCCCCAC ATGAAGAAGA AAAAAGTGTT
     4141 GTTCCACCAA GACAACGCAC CGTGCCACAA GTCATTGAGA ACGATGGCAA AAATTCATGA
     4201 ATTGGGCTTC GAATTGCTTC CCCACCCGCC GTATTCTCCA GATCTGGCCC CCAGCGACTT
     4261 TTTCTTGTTC TCAGACCTCA AAAGGATGCT CGCAGGGAAA AAATTTGGCT GCAATGAAGA
     4321 GGTGATCGCC GAAACTGAGG CCTATTTTGA GGCAAAACCG AAGGAGTACT ACCAAAATGG
     4381 TATCAAAAAA TTGGAAGGTC GTTATAATCG TTGTATCGCT CTTGAAGGGA ACTATGTTGA
     4441 ATAAGCTTGG AATCTCCTTC TCGCCTCTTT CGCTGAACAC GAAAGCGAAT CCGTTCAGCA
     4501 CACACTTTAC GATATGGCGC AAAAAGTCCT CGGCTGCGTG CCGGAAGTGA AAGACATCCA
     4561 CCTCACCATG CCCAACAAGC ATTGCCTGCT CGTGGACCTG TCCCGCTTCG GTCAGGACAA
     4621 TCCCAACGAC TTTTCCGCTG CATAACCCTG CTTCGGGGTC ATTATAGCGA TTTTTTCGGT
     4681 ATATCCATCC TTTTTCGCAC GATATACAGG ATTTTGCCAA AGGGTTCGTG TAGACTTTCC
     4741 TTGGTGTATC CAACGGCGTC AGCCGGGCAG GATAGGTGAA GTAGGCCCAC CCGCGAGCGG
     4801 GTGTTCCTTC TTCACTGTCC CTTATTCGCA CCTGGCGGTG CTCAACGGGA ATCCTGCTCT
     4861 GCGAGGCTGG CCGTACTCCT CATTGAAGAG CTCGGAGACG AGACGAGACA GCCTGAGAAT
     4921 GGATGCGAGT AATGATACAA CAATAGCGTG CTGTTCGCAC GCTAAGGTCA GGCGGAATGG
     4981 CACTTCCTTA TTCCAGATGC GTGCGGATTA TGCATGACTG GCCGTCGTTT TAC
//
