# Supplementary material for: A scalable transposon mutagenesis system for non-model bacteria
Source: bioRxiv preprint, doi:10.64898/2025.12.22.696024, version 1 (2025-12-23)
Supplement: Plasmid sequences [file 696024_file12.zip › Plasmid sequences/Transposon variant libraries/Himar1-only libraries/pGLU_30/pGLU_9-pGLU_84-pGLU_100.gb]

LOCUS       pGLU_9-pGLU_84-pGLU_100 5033 bp ds-DNA     circular     19-NOV-2024
DEFINITION  .
KEYWORDS    "Name:pGLU_9-pGLU_84-pGLU_100" "Tnp
            Promoter:Proteobacteria_70_13550" "Abr
            Promoter:Proteobacteria_62_13481" "Selectable Marker:Erythromycin"
            "Transposase:Himar"
FEATURES             Location/Qualifiers
     promoter        114..218
                     /label="Pamp"
                     /ApEinfo_revcolor="#faac61"
                     /ApEinfo_fwdcolor="#faac61"
     CDS             219..1079
                     /label="AmpR"
                     /ApEinfo_revcolor="#f58a5e"
                     /ApEinfo_fwdcolor="#f58a5e"
     ORI             complement(1336..1724)
                     /label="R6K ORI"
                     /ApEinfo_revcolor="#f58a5e"
                     /ApEinfo_fwdcolor="#f58a5e"
     primer_bind     1914..1930
                     /label="M13 rev"
                     /ApEinfo_revcolor="#c7b0e3"
                     /ApEinfo_fwdcolor="#c7b0e3"
     prokaryote p... complement(1987..2018)
                     /label="L2U8H11"
                     /ApEinfo_revcolor="#75c6a9"
                     /ApEinfo_fwdcolor="#75c6a9"
     miscellaneous   complement(2019..2058)
                     /label="UNSX"
                     /ApEinfo_revcolor="#9eafd2"
                     /ApEinfo_fwdcolor="#9eafd2"
     miscellaneous   2078..2107
                     /label="Himar_LE"
                     /ApEinfo_revcolor="#faac61"
                     /ApEinfo_fwdcolor="#faac61"
     miscellaneous   complement(2078..2107)
                     /label="Himar_RE"
                     /ApEinfo_revcolor="#faac61"
                     /ApEinfo_fwdcolor="#faac61"
     prokaryote t... complement(2108..2193)
                     /label="TermC"
                     /ApEinfo_revcolor="#f8d3a9"
                     /ApEinfo_fwdcolor="#f8d3a9"
     misc_feature    complement(2198..2932)
                     /label="ermC"
                     /ApEinfo_revcolor="#faac61"
                     /ApEinfo_fwdcolor="#faac61"
                     /note="codon-optimized to allow Twist synthesis"
     misc_feature    complement(2930..2933)
                     /label="downstream region"
                     /ApEinfo_revcolor="#9eafd2"
                     /ApEinfo_fwdcolor="#9eafd2"
     RS421_promot... complement(2934..3098)
                     /label=13481
                     /ApEinfo_revcolor="#f58a5e"
                     /ApEinfo_fwdcolor="#f58a5e"
     misc_feature    3099..3128
                     /label="R primer binding"
                     /ApEinfo_revcolor="#d6b295"
                     /ApEinfo_fwdcolor="#d6b295"
     promoter ID ... complement(3129..3148)
                     /label=">skpp-1929-F_sk20mer-1018"
                     /ApEinfo_revcolor="#f58a5e"
                     /ApEinfo_fwdcolor="#f58a5e"
     misc_feature    complement(3149..3152)
                     /label="downstream region"
                     /ApEinfo_revcolor="#9eafd2"
                     /ApEinfo_fwdcolor="#9eafd2"
     misc_feature    complement(3149..3152)
                     /label="upstream region"
                     /ApEinfo_revcolor="#9eafd2"
                     /ApEinfo_fwdcolor="#9eafd2"
     misc_feature    complement(3153..3172)
                     /label=">skpp-1950-F_sk20mer-3189"
                     /ApEinfo_revcolor="#f58a5e"
                     /ApEinfo_fwdcolor="#f58a5e"
     misc_feature    complement(3173..3202)
                     /label="F primer binding"
                     /ApEinfo_revcolor="#d6b295"
                     /ApEinfo_fwdcolor="#d6b295"
     miscellaneous   3203..3232
                     /label="Himar_RE"
                     /ApEinfo_revcolor="#faac61"
                     /ApEinfo_fwdcolor="#faac61"
     miscellaneous   complement(3203..3232)
                     /label="Himar_LE"
                     /ApEinfo_revcolor="#faac61"
                     /ApEinfo_fwdcolor="#faac61"
     misc_feature    complement(3398..3401)
                     /label="upstream region"
                     /ApEinfo_revcolor="#9eafd2"
                     /ApEinfo_fwdcolor="#9eafd2"
     CDS             3398..4444
                     /label="Himar_Tnp"
                     /ApEinfo_revcolor="#f58a5e"
                     /ApEinfo_fwdcolor="#f58a5e"
     prokaryote t... 4449..4629
                     /label="TAmarelleT9"
                     /ApEinfo_revcolor="#f58a5e"
                     /ApEinfo_fwdcolor="#f58a5e"
     miscellaneous   4630..4875
                     /label="oriT"
                     /ApEinfo_revcolor="#84b0dc"
                     /ApEinfo_fwdcolor="#84b0dc"
     miscellaneous   complement(4895..4934)
                     /label="UNS1"
                     /ApEinfo_revcolor="#9eafd2"
                     /ApEinfo_fwdcolor="#9eafd2"
     prokaryote t... complement(4935..4964)
                     /label="L2U5H11"
                     /ApEinfo_revcolor="#f8d3a9"
                     /ApEinfo_fwdcolor="#f8d3a9"
     primer_bind     complement(5017..5033)
                     /label="M13 fwd"
                     /ApEinfo_revcolor="#d59687"
                     /ApEinfo_fwdcolor="#d59687"
ORIGIN
        1 AACGTCGTGA CTGGGAAAAC CCTGGCGCTT GTGGTGGATC ACAGTTATTG GAGACTTCCT
       61 TGGCCGTACG ATGGGTTTTG TTTCAGGTAT CTGGCACTTT TCGGGGAAAT GTGCGCGGAA
      121 CCCCTATTTG TTTATTTTTC TAAATACATT CAAATATGTA TCCGCTCATG AGACAATAAC
      181 CCTGATAAAT GCTTCAATAA TATTGAAAAA GGAAGAGTAT GAGTATTCAA CATTTCCGTG
      241 TCGCCCTTAT TCCCTTTTTT GCGGCATTTT GCCTTCCTGT TTTTGCTCAC CCAGAAACGC
      301 TGGTGAAAGT AAAAGATGCT GAAGATCAGT TGGGTGCACG AGTGGGTTAC ATCGAACTGG
      361 ATCTCAACAG CGGTAAGATC CTTGAGAGTT TTCGCCCCGA AGAACGTTTT CCAATGATGA
      421 GCACTTTTAA AGTTCTGCTA TGTGGCGCGG TATTATCCCG TATTGACGCC GGGCAAGAGC
      481 AACTCGGTCG CCGCATACAC TATTCTCAGA ATGACTTGGT TGAGTACTCA CCAGTCACAG
      541 AAAAGCATCT TACGGATGGC ATGACAGTAA GAGAATTATG CAGTGCTGCC ATAACCATGA
      601 GTGATAACAC TGCGGCCAAC TTACTTCTGA CAACGATCGG AGGACCGAAG GAGCTAACCG
      661 CTTTTTTGCA CAACATGGGG GATCATGTAA CTCGCCTTGA TCGTTGGGAA CCGGAGCTGA
      721 ATGAAGCCAT ACCAAACGAC GAGCGTGACA CCACGATGCC TGTAGCAATG GCAACAACGT
      781 TGCGCAAACT ATTAACTGGC GAACTACTTA CTCTAGCTTC CCGGCAACAA TTAATAGACT
      841 GGATGGAGGC GGATAAAGTT GCAGGACCAC TTCTGCGCTC GGCCCTTCCG GCTGGCTGGT
      901 TTATTGCTGA TAAATCTGGA GCCGGTGAGC GTGGCTCTCG CGGTATCATT GCAGCACTGG
      961 GGCCAGATGG TAAGCCCTCC CGTATCGTAG TTATCTACAC GACGGGGAGT CAGGCAACTA
     1021 TGGATGAACG AAATAGACAG ATCGCTGAGA TAGGTGCCTC ACTGATTAAG CATTGGTAAC
     1081 TGTCAGACCA AGTTTACTCA TATATACTTT AGATTGATTT AAAACTTCAT TTTTAATTTA
     1141 AAAGGATCTA GGTGAAGATC CTTGAATTGC CATTATCAAC AAGTTTGTAC AAAAAAGCAG
     1201 GCTCCGAATT GGTATCACGA GGACGATTTG AAGCCCCCTA CCCATTTACG CTGACTTGAC
     1261 GGGACGGCGG CTTTGTTGAA TAGAGCGTCA GACCCCGTAG AAAAGATCAA AGGATCTTCG
     1321 GCCGGCCGGC GCGCCGATCT GAAGATCAGC AGTTCAACCT GTTGATAGTA CGTACTAAGC
     1381 TCTCATGTTT CACGTACTAA GCTCTCATGT TTAACGTACT AAGCTCTCAT GTTTAACGAA
     1441 CTAAACCCTC ATGGCTAACG TACTAAGCTC TCATGGCTAA CGTACTAAGC TCTCATGTTT
     1501 CACGTACTAA GCTCTCATGT TTGAACAATA AAATTAATAT AAATCAGCAA CTTAAATAGC
     1561 CTCTAAGGTT TTAAGTTTTA TAAGAAAAAA AAGAATATAT AAGGCTTTTA AAGCCTTTAA
     1621 GGTTTAACGG TTGTGGACAA CAAGCCAGGG ATGTAACGCA CTGAGAAGCC CTTAGAGCCT
     1681 CTCAAAGCAA TTTTGAGTGA CACAGGAACA CTTAACGGCT GACATGGGGC GCGCCCAGCT
     1741 GTAACGCCAG CAACGCGGCC TTTTTACGGT TCCTGGCCTT TTGCTGGCCT TTTGCTCACA
     1801 TGTTCTTTCC AGCGACATAT GCCATACGCC GAACTGAACT CCACCTAATG TCTTGGAGAT
     1861 TGTCGGATAG CGCGGAATAG GATTGTGCCC TCTGAGCGGA TAACAATTTC ACACAGGAAA
     1921 CAGCTATGAC CATGACACAT GCATCCACCA TCGCAGACTT ATCATCACTG AGCCTCCACC
     1981 TAGCCTATAC AACAATAGCG TGCGTGGTTA GCACGCTAGG TGGAAGGGCT CGGAGTTGTG
     2041 GTAATCTATG TATCCTGGGG TGCTCTTCAT GCTAGCGTAA CAGGTTGGAT GATAAGTCCC
     2101 CGGTCTAGCC GACTGCGCAA AAGACATAAT CGATTCACAA AAAATAGGCA CACGAAAAAC
     2161 AAGTTAAGGG ATGCAGTTTA TGCATCCCTT AACAAGCTTA CTTATTAAAT AATTTATAGC
     2221 TATTGAAAAG AGATAAGAAT TGTTCAAAGC TAATATTGTT TAAATCGTCA ATTCCTGCAT
     2281 GTTTTAAGGA ATTGTTAAAT TGATTTTTTG TAAATATTTT CTTGTATTCT TTGTTAACCC
     2341 ATTTCATAAC GAAATAATTA TACTTTTGTT TATCTTTGTG TGATATTCTT GATTTTTTTC
     2401 TACTTAATCT GATAAGTGAG CTATTCACTT TAGGTTTAGG ATGAAAATAT TCTCTTGGAA
     2461 CCATACTTAA TATAGAAATA TCAACTTCTG CCATTAAAAG TAATGCCAAT GAGCGTTTTG
     2521 TATTTAATAA TCTTTTAGCA AACCCGTATT CCACGATTAA ATAAATCTCA TTAGCTATAC
     2581 TATCAAAAAC AATTTTGCGT ATTATATCCG TACTTATGTT ATAAGGTATA TTACCATATA
     2641 TTTTATAGGA TTGGTTTTTA GGAAATTTAA ACTGCAATAT ATCCTTGTTT AAAACTTGGA
     2701 AATTATCGTG ATCAACAAGT TTATTTTCTG TAGTTTTGCA TAATTTATGG TCTATTTCAA
     2761 TGGCAGTTAC GAAATTACAC CTCTTTACTA ATTCAAGGGT AAAATGGCCT TTTCCTGAGC
     2821 CGATTTCAAA GATATTATCA TGTTCATTTA ATCTTATGTT TGTCATAATC TTGTCGATAT
     2881 TATGCTTAGA AGTAATAAAG TTTTGACTGT GTTTTATATT TTTCTCGTTC ATTCCCCCCT
     2941 CCCGAAGTTC TTGTAACTAT TTAGTAAGGT TCAAGAACGA AAGGATAAGG GATGAGGCGG
     3001 AGAAATGGCG CGCGGCCGCG AAAAATTCAC GCGGCGGCGC GCCATTGCGG GGTGCAACCC
     3061 CGGCGAAATG AAAGGCGCCG CGCGGAGGCG GCGGCGCCCC AGCTTCACAC GGCGTGTGGC
     3121 TGCGGAACCG CCTTGGATAA ACGGAACTTA CGCTTCCGGA CCATTAAGAG CGACCCTACT
     3181 CGACGCGTCC TACGCGTGAC CCTAGACCGG GGACTTATCA TCCAACCTGT TAAAGCGCTC
     3241 TCACCCCGGT TCACTGCGCT TAGCCCCCAC GTTCGCTCAC TTCGTGTAGC TCTTTGGCCC
     3301 CGAGGGGGCG CTGCGCCTGC GGCCCGGCGA AGCCGGTTCC GCGGCCCCGG CTGGTGGAAG
     3361 AGCTCTCACC CCGGTTCACT GCGGGTAGCA TAGGGCGATG GAAAAAAAGG AATTTCGTGT
     3421 TTTGATAAAA TACTGTTTTC TGAAGGGAAA AAATACAGTG GAAGCAAAAA CTTGGCTTGA
     3481 TAATGAGTTT CCGGACTCTG CCCCAGGGAA ATCAACAATA ATTGATTGGT ATGCAAAATT
     3541 CAAGCGTGGT GAAATGAGCA CGGAGGACGG TGAACGCAGT GGACGCCCGA AAGAGGTGGT
     3601 TACCGACGAA AACATCAAAA AAATCCACAA AATGATTTTG AATGACCGTA AAATGAAGTT
     3661 GATCGAGATA GCAGAGGCCT TAAAGATATC AAAGGAACGT GTTGGTCATA TCATTCATCA
     3721 ATATTTGGAT ATGCGGAAGC TCTGTGCGAA ATGGGTGCCG CGCGAGCTCA CATTTGACCA
     3781 AAAACAACGA CGTGTTGATG ATTCTAAGCG GTGTTTGCAG CTGTTAACTC GTAATACACC
     3841 CGAGTTTTTC CGTCGATATG TGACAATGGA TGAAACATGG CTCCATCACT ACACTCCTGA
     3901 GTCCAATCGA CAGTCGGCTG AGTGGACAGC GACCGGTGAA CCGTCTCCGA AGCGTGGAAA
     3961 GACTCAAAAG TCCGCTGGCA AAGTAATGGC CTCTGTTTTT TGGGATGCGC ATGGAATAAT
     4021 TTTTATCGAT TATCTTGAGA AGGGAAAAAC CATCAACAGT GACTATTATA TGGCGTTATT
     4081 GGAGCGTTTG AAGGTCGAAA TCGCGGCAAA ACGGCCCCAC ATGAAGAAGA AAAAAGTGTT
     4141 GTTCCACCAA GACAACGCAC CGTGCCACAA GTCATTGAGA ACGATGGCAA AAATTCATGA
     4201 ATTGGGCTTC GAATTGCTTC CCCACCCGCC GTATTCTCCA GATCTGGCCC CCAGCGACTT
     4261 TTTCTTGTTC TCAGACCTCA AAAGGATGCT CGCAGGGAAA AAATTTGGCT GCAATGAAGA
     4321 GGTGATCGCC GAAACTGAGG CCTATTTTGA GGCAAAACCG AAGGAGTACT ACCAAAATGG
     4381 TATCAAAAAA TTGGAAGGTC GTTATAATCG TTGTATCGCT CTTGAAGGGA ACTATGTTGA
     4441 ATAAGCTTGG AATCTCCTTC TCGCCTCTTT CGCTGAACAC GAAAGCGAAT CCGTTCAGCA
     4501 CACACTTTAC GATATGGCGC AAAAAGTCCT CGGCTGCGTG CCGGAAGTGA AAGACATCCA
     4561 CCTCACCATG CCCAACAAGC ATTGCCTGCT CGTGGACCTG TCCCGCTTCG GTCAGGACAA
     4621 TCCCAACGAC TTTTCCGCTG CATAACCCTG CTTCGGGGTC ATTATAGCGA TTTTTTCGGT
     4681 ATATCCATCC TTTTTCGCAC GATATACAGG ATTTTGCCAA AGGGTTCGTG TAGACTTTCC
     4741 TTGGTGTATC CAACGGCGTC AGCCGGGCAG GATAGGTGAA GTAGGCCCAC CCGCGAGCGG
     4801 GTGTTCCTTC TTCACTGTCC CTTATTCGCA CCTGGCGGTG CTCAACGGGA ATCCTGCTCT
     4861 GCGAGGCTGG CCGTACTCCT CATTGAAGAG CTCGGAGACG AGACGAGACA GCCTGAGAAT
     4921 GGATGCGAGT AATGATACAA CAATAGCGTG CTGTTCGCAC GCTAAGGTCA GGCGGAATGG
     4981 CACTTCCTTA TTCCAGATGC GTGCGGATTA TGCATGACTG GCCGTCGTTT TAC
//
