# Supplementary material for: A scalable transposon mutagenesis system for non-model bacteria
Source: bioRxiv preprint, doi:10.64898/2025.12.22.696024, version 1 (2025-12-23)
Supplement: Plasmid sequences [file 696024_file12.zip › Plasmid sequences/Transposon variant libraries/Himar1-only libraries/pGLU_30/pGLU_9-pGLU_82-pGLU_98.gb]

LOCUS       pGLU_9-pGLU_82-pGLU_98  5033 bp ds-DNA     circular     19-NOV-2024
DEFINITION  .
KEYWORDS    "Name:pGLU_9-pGLU_82-pGLU_98" "Tnp
            Promoter:Proteobacteria_45_14271" "Abr
            Promoter:Proteobacteria_70_13550" "Selectable Marker:Erythromycin"
            "Transposase:Himar"
FEATURES             Location/Qualifiers
     promoter        114..218
                     /label="Pamp"
                     /ApEinfo_revcolor="#faac61"
                     /ApEinfo_fwdcolor="#faac61"
     CDS             219..1079
                     /label="AmpR"
                     /ApEinfo_revcolor="#f58a5e"
                     /ApEinfo_fwdcolor="#f58a5e"
     ORI             complement(1336..1724)
                     /label="R6K ORI"
                     /ApEinfo_revcolor="#f58a5e"
                     /ApEinfo_fwdcolor="#f58a5e"
     primer_bind     1914..1930
                     /label="M13 rev"
                     /ApEinfo_revcolor="#c7b0e3"
                     /ApEinfo_fwdcolor="#c7b0e3"
     prokaryote p... complement(1987..2018)
                     /label="L2U8H11"
                     /ApEinfo_revcolor="#75c6a9"
                     /ApEinfo_fwdcolor="#75c6a9"
     miscellaneous   complement(2019..2058)
                     /label="UNSX"
                     /ApEinfo_revcolor="#9eafd2"
                     /ApEinfo_fwdcolor="#9eafd2"
     miscellaneous   2078..2107
                     /label="Himar_LE"
                     /ApEinfo_revcolor="#faac61"
                     /ApEinfo_fwdcolor="#faac61"
     miscellaneous   complement(2078..2107)
                     /label="Himar_RE"
                     /ApEinfo_revcolor="#faac61"
                     /ApEinfo_fwdcolor="#faac61"
     prokaryote t... complement(2108..2193)
                     /label="TermC"
                     /ApEinfo_revcolor="#f8d3a9"
                     /ApEinfo_fwdcolor="#f8d3a9"
     misc_feature    complement(2198..2932)
                     /label="ermC"
                     /ApEinfo_revcolor="#faac61"
                     /ApEinfo_fwdcolor="#faac61"
                     /note="codon-optimized to allow Twist synthesis"
     misc_feature    complement(2930..2933)
                     /label="downstream region"
                     /ApEinfo_revcolor="#9eafd2"
                     /ApEinfo_fwdcolor="#9eafd2"
     misc_feature    3099..3128
                     /label="R primer binding"
                     /ApEinfo_revcolor="#d6b295"
                     /ApEinfo_fwdcolor="#d6b295"
     promoter ID ... complement(3129..3148)
                     /label=">skpp-1927-F_sk20mer-7128"
                     /ApEinfo_revcolor="#f58a5e"
                     /ApEinfo_fwdcolor="#f58a5e"
     misc_feature    complement(3149..3152)
                     /label="downstream region"
                     /ApEinfo_revcolor="#9eafd2"
                     /ApEinfo_fwdcolor="#9eafd2"
     misc_feature    complement(3149..3152)
                     /label="upstream region"
                     /ApEinfo_revcolor="#9eafd2"
                     /ApEinfo_fwdcolor="#9eafd2"
     promoter ID ... complement(3153..3172)
                     /label=">skpp-1943-F_sk20mer-8992"
                     /ApEinfo_revcolor="#f58a5e"
                     /ApEinfo_fwdcolor="#f58a5e"
     misc_feature    complement(3173..3202)
                     /label="F primer binding"
                     /ApEinfo_revcolor="#d6b295"
                     /ApEinfo_fwdcolor="#d6b295"
     miscellaneous   3203..3232
                     /label="Himar_RE"
                     /ApEinfo_revcolor="#faac61"
                     /ApEinfo_fwdcolor="#faac61"
     miscellaneous   complement(3203..3232)
                     /label="Himar_LE"
                     /ApEinfo_revcolor="#faac61"
                     /ApEinfo_fwdcolor="#faac61"
     RS421_promot... 3233..3397
                     /label=14271
                     /ApEinfo_revcolor="#f58a5e"
                     /ApEinfo_fwdcolor="#f58a5e"
     misc_feature    complement(3398..3401)
                     /label="upstream region"
                     /ApEinfo_revcolor="#9eafd2"
                     /ApEinfo_fwdcolor="#9eafd2"
     CDS             3398..4444
                     /label="Himar_Tnp"
                     /ApEinfo_revcolor="#f58a5e"
                     /ApEinfo_fwdcolor="#f58a5e"
     prokaryote t... 4449..4629
                     /label="TAmarelleT9"
                     /ApEinfo_revcolor="#f58a5e"
                     /ApEinfo_fwdcolor="#f58a5e"
     miscellaneous   4630..4875
                     /label="oriT"
                     /ApEinfo_revcolor="#84b0dc"
                     /ApEinfo_fwdcolor="#84b0dc"
     miscellaneous   complement(4895..4934)
                     /label="UNS1"
                     /ApEinfo_revcolor="#9eafd2"
                     /ApEinfo_fwdcolor="#9eafd2"
     prokaryote t... complement(4935..4964)
                     /label="L2U5H11"
                     /ApEinfo_revcolor="#f8d3a9"
                     /ApEinfo_fwdcolor="#f8d3a9"
     primer_bind     complement(5017..5033)
                     /label="M13 fwd"
                     /ApEinfo_revcolor="#d59687"
                     /ApEinfo_fwdcolor="#d59687"
ORIGIN
        1 AACGTCGTGA CTGGGAAAAC CCTGGCGCTT GTGGTGGATC ACAGTTATTG GAGACTTCCT
       61 TGGCCGTACG ATGGGTTTTG TTTCAGGTAT CTGGCACTTT TCGGGGAAAT GTGCGCGGAA
      121 CCCCTATTTG TTTATTTTTC TAAATACATT CAAATATGTA TCCGCTCATG AGACAATAAC
      181 CCTGATAAAT GCTTCAATAA TATTGAAAAA GGAAGAGTAT GAGTATTCAA CATTTCCGTG
      241 TCGCCCTTAT TCCCTTTTTT GCGGCATTTT GCCTTCCTGT TTTTGCTCAC CCAGAAACGC
      301 TGGTGAAAGT AAAAGATGCT GAAGATCAGT TGGGTGCACG AGTGGGTTAC ATCGAACTGG
      361 ATCTCAACAG CGGTAAGATC CTTGAGAGTT TTCGCCCCGA AGAACGTTTT CCAATGATGA
      421 GCACTTTTAA AGTTCTGCTA TGTGGCGCGG TATTATCCCG TATTGACGCC GGGCAAGAGC
      481 AACTCGGTCG CCGCATACAC TATTCTCAGA ATGACTTGGT TGAGTACTCA CCAGTCACAG
      541 AAAAGCATCT TACGGATGGC ATGACAGTAA GAGAATTATG CAGTGCTGCC ATAACCATGA
      601 GTGATAACAC TGCGGCCAAC TTACTTCTGA CAACGATCGG AGGACCGAAG GAGCTAACCG
      661 CTTTTTTGCA CAACATGGGG GATCATGTAA CTCGCCTTGA TCGTTGGGAA CCGGAGCTGA
      721 ATGAAGCCAT ACCAAACGAC GAGCGTGACA CCACGATGCC TGTAGCAATG GCAACAACGT
      781 TGCGCAAACT ATTAACTGGC GAACTACTTA CTCTAGCTTC CCGGCAACAA TTAATAGACT
      841 GGATGGAGGC GGATAAAGTT GCAGGACCAC TTCTGCGCTC GGCCCTTCCG GCTGGCTGGT
      901 TTATTGCTGA TAAATCTGGA GCCGGTGAGC GTGGCTCTCG CGGTATCATT GCAGCACTGG
      961 GGCCAGATGG TAAGCCCTCC CGTATCGTAG TTATCTACAC GACGGGGAGT CAGGCAACTA
     1021 TGGATGAACG AAATAGACAG ATCGCTGAGA TAGGTGCCTC ACTGATTAAG CATTGGTAAC
     1081 TGTCAGACCA AGTTTACTCA TATATACTTT AGATTGATTT AAAACTTCAT TTTTAATTTA
     1141 AAAGGATCTA GGTGAAGATC CTTGAATTGC CATTATCAAC AAGTTTGTAC AAAAAAGCAG
     1201 GCTCCGAATT GGTATCACGA GGACGATTTG AAGCCCCCTA CCCATTTACG CTGACTTGAC
     1261 GGGACGGCGG CTTTGTTGAA TAGAGCGTCA GACCCCGTAG AAAAGATCAA AGGATCTTCG
     1321 GCCGGCCGGC GCGCCGATCT GAAGATCAGC AGTTCAACCT GTTGATAGTA CGTACTAAGC
     1381 TCTCATGTTT CACGTACTAA GCTCTCATGT TTAACGTACT AAGCTCTCAT GTTTAACGAA
     1441 CTAAACCCTC ATGGCTAACG TACTAAGCTC TCATGGCTAA CGTACTAAGC TCTCATGTTT
     1501 CACGTACTAA GCTCTCATGT TTGAACAATA AAATTAATAT AAATCAGCAA CTTAAATAGC
     1561 CTCTAAGGTT TTAAGTTTTA TAAGAAAAAA AAGAATATAT AAGGCTTTTA AAGCCTTTAA
     1621 GGTTTAACGG TTGTGGACAA CAAGCCAGGG ATGTAACGCA CTGAGAAGCC CTTAGAGCCT
     1681 CTCAAAGCAA TTTTGAGTGA CACAGGAACA CTTAACGGCT GACATGGGGC GCGCCCAGCT
     1741 GTAACGCCAG CAACGCGGCC TTTTTACGGT TCCTGGCCTT TTGCTGGCCT TTTGCTCACA
     1801 TGTTCTTTCC AGCGACATAT GCCATACGCC GAACTGAACT CCACCTAATG TCTTGGAGAT
     1861 TGTCGGATAG CGCGGAATAG GATTGTGCCC TCTGAGCGGA TAACAATTTC ACACAGGAAA
     1921 CAGCTATGAC CATGACACAT GCATCCACCA TCGCAGACTT ATCATCACTG AGCCTCCACC
     1981 TAGCCTATAC AACAATAGCG TGCGTGGTTA GCACGCTAGG TGGAAGGGCT CGGAGTTGTG
     2041 GTAATCTATG TATCCTGGGG TGCTCTTCAT GCTAGCGTAA CAGGTTGGAT GATAAGTCCC
     2101 CGGTCTAGCC GACTGCGCAA AAGACATAAT CGATTCACAA AAAATAGGCA CACGAAAAAC
     2161 AAGTTAAGGG ATGCAGTTTA TGCATCCCTT AACAAGCTTA CTTATTAAAT AATTTATAGC
     2221 TATTGAAAAG AGATAAGAAT TGTTCAAAGC TAATATTGTT TAAATCGTCA ATTCCTGCAT
     2281 GTTTTAAGGA ATTGTTAAAT TGATTTTTTG TAAATATTTT CTTGTATTCT TTGTTAACCC
     2341 ATTTCATAAC GAAATAATTA TACTTTTGTT TATCTTTGTG TGATATTCTT GATTTTTTTC
     2401 TACTTAATCT GATAAGTGAG CTATTCACTT TAGGTTTAGG ATGAAAATAT TCTCTTGGAA
     2461 CCATACTTAA TATAGAAATA TCAACTTCTG CCATTAAAAG TAATGCCAAT GAGCGTTTTG
     2521 TATTTAATAA TCTTTTAGCA AACCCGTATT CCACGATTAA ATAAATCTCA TTAGCTATAC
     2581 TATCAAAAAC AATTTTGCGT ATTATATCCG TACTTATGTT ATAAGGTATA TTACCATATA
     2641 TTTTATAGGA TTGGTTTTTA GGAAATTTAA ACTGCAATAT ATCCTTGTTT AAAACTTGGA
     2701 AATTATCGTG ATCAACAAGT TTATTTTCTG TAGTTTTGCA TAATTTATGG TCTATTTCAA
     2761 TGGCAGTTAC GAAATTACAC CTCTTTACTA ATTCAAGGGT AAAATGGCCT TTTCCTGAGC
     2821 CGATTTCAAA GATATTATCA TGTTCATTTA ATCTTATGTT TGTCATAATC TTGTCGATAT
     2881 TATGCTTAGA AGTAATAAAG TTTTGACTGT GTTTTATATT TTTCTCGTTC ATTCGCCCTA
     2941 TGCTACCCGC AGTGAACCGG GGTGAGAGCT CTTCCACCAG CCGGGGCCGC GGAACCGGCT
     3001 TCGCCGGGCC GCAGGCGCAG CGCCCCCTCG GGGCCAAAGA GCTACACGAA GTGAGCGAAC
     3061 GTGGGGGCTA AGCGCAGTGA ACCGGGGTGA GAGCGCTTCC AGCTTCACAC GGCGTGTGGC
     3121 TGCGGAACGC TCCCCAGCTA CCTATAGGTA CGTTCAGTAG TGTTTGCGGA GCACCCTACT
     3181 CGACGCGTCC TACGCGTGAC CCTAGACCGG GGACTTATCA TCCAACCTGT TATTTTTCGT
     3241 TTCAGAACGC CACAATTTAA GCGTTCTGCC TCCAAATCAA TTCTACCGAA CTCAACCAGA
     3301 TTCCCCCCAC ATCAACCCCA TTGTGTGGGT ATAATTGCGG GTATACCCCA GTTCGACAGA
     3361 ATTTGTACCC TCTTTAACGC ATTCAGAAGG CTGAACTATG GAAAAAAAGG AATTTCGTGT
     3421 TTTGATAAAA TACTGTTTTC TGAAGGGAAA AAATACAGTG GAAGCAAAAA CTTGGCTTGA
     3481 TAATGAGTTT CCGGACTCTG CCCCAGGGAA ATCAACAATA ATTGATTGGT ATGCAAAATT
     3541 CAAGCGTGGT GAAATGAGCA CGGAGGACGG TGAACGCAGT GGACGCCCGA AAGAGGTGGT
     3601 TACCGACGAA AACATCAAAA AAATCCACAA AATGATTTTG AATGACCGTA AAATGAAGTT
     3661 GATCGAGATA GCAGAGGCCT TAAAGATATC AAAGGAACGT GTTGGTCATA TCATTCATCA
     3721 ATATTTGGAT ATGCGGAAGC TCTGTGCGAA ATGGGTGCCG CGCGAGCTCA CATTTGACCA
     3781 AAAACAACGA CGTGTTGATG ATTCTAAGCG GTGTTTGCAG CTGTTAACTC GTAATACACC
     3841 CGAGTTTTTC CGTCGATATG TGACAATGGA TGAAACATGG CTCCATCACT ACACTCCTGA
     3901 GTCCAATCGA CAGTCGGCTG AGTGGACAGC GACCGGTGAA CCGTCTCCGA AGCGTGGAAA
     3961 GACTCAAAAG TCCGCTGGCA AAGTAATGGC CTCTGTTTTT TGGGATGCGC ATGGAATAAT
     4021 TTTTATCGAT TATCTTGAGA AGGGAAAAAC CATCAACAGT GACTATTATA TGGCGTTATT
     4081 GGAGCGTTTG AAGGTCGAAA TCGCGGCAAA ACGGCCCCAC ATGAAGAAGA AAAAAGTGTT
     4141 GTTCCACCAA GACAACGCAC CGTGCCACAA GTCATTGAGA ACGATGGCAA AAATTCATGA
     4201 ATTGGGCTTC GAATTGCTTC CCCACCCGCC GTATTCTCCA GATCTGGCCC CCAGCGACTT
     4261 TTTCTTGTTC TCAGACCTCA AAAGGATGCT CGCAGGGAAA AAATTTGGCT GCAATGAAGA
     4321 GGTGATCGCC GAAACTGAGG CCTATTTTGA GGCAAAACCG AAGGAGTACT ACCAAAATGG
     4381 TATCAAAAAA TTGGAAGGTC GTTATAATCG TTGTATCGCT CTTGAAGGGA ACTATGTTGA
     4441 ATAAGCTTGG AATCTCCTTC TCGCCTCTTT CGCTGAACAC GAAAGCGAAT CCGTTCAGCA
     4501 CACACTTTAC GATATGGCGC AAAAAGTCCT CGGCTGCGTG CCGGAAGTGA AAGACATCCA
     4561 CCTCACCATG CCCAACAAGC ATTGCCTGCT CGTGGACCTG TCCCGCTTCG GTCAGGACAA
     4621 TCCCAACGAC TTTTCCGCTG CATAACCCTG CTTCGGGGTC ATTATAGCGA TTTTTTCGGT
     4681 ATATCCATCC TTTTTCGCAC GATATACAGG ATTTTGCCAA AGGGTTCGTG TAGACTTTCC
     4741 TTGGTGTATC CAACGGCGTC AGCCGGGCAG GATAGGTGAA GTAGGCCCAC CCGCGAGCGG
     4801 GTGTTCCTTC TTCACTGTCC CTTATTCGCA CCTGGCGGTG CTCAACGGGA ATCCTGCTCT
     4861 GCGAGGCTGG CCGTACTCCT CATTGAAGAG CTCGGAGACG AGACGAGACA GCCTGAGAAT
     4921 GGATGCGAGT AATGATACAA CAATAGCGTG CTGTTCGCAC GCTAAGGTCA GGCGGAATGG
     4981 CACTTCCTTA TTCCAGATGC GTGCGGATTA TGCATGACTG GCCGTCGTTT TAC
//
