# Supplementary material for: A scalable transposon mutagenesis system for non-model bacteria
Source: bioRxiv preprint, doi:10.64898/2025.12.22.696024, version 1 (2025-12-23)
Supplement: Plasmid sequences [file 696024_file12.zip › Plasmid sequences/Transposon variant libraries/Himar1-only libraries/pGLU_30/pGLU_9-pGLU_83-pGLU_91.gb]

LOCUS       pGLU_9-pGLU_83-pGLU_91  5033 bp ds-DNA     circular     19-NOV-2024
DEFINITION  .
KEYWORDS    "Name:pGLU_9-pGLU_83-pGLU_91" "Tnp Promoter:Firmicutes_32_14073"
            "Abr Promoter:Firmicutes_32_14434" "Selectable Marker:Erythromycin"
            "Transposase:Himar"
FEATURES             Location/Qualifiers
     promoter        114..218
                     /label="Pamp"
                     /ApEinfo_revcolor="#faac61"
                     /ApEinfo_fwdcolor="#faac61"
     CDS             219..1079
                     /label="AmpR"
                     /ApEinfo_revcolor="#f58a5e"
                     /ApEinfo_fwdcolor="#f58a5e"
     ORI             complement(1336..1724)
                     /label="R6K ORI"
                     /ApEinfo_revcolor="#f58a5e"
                     /ApEinfo_fwdcolor="#f58a5e"
     primer_bind     1914..1930
                     /label="M13 rev"
                     /ApEinfo_revcolor="#c7b0e3"
                     /ApEinfo_fwdcolor="#c7b0e3"
     prokaryote p... complement(1987..2018)
                     /label="L2U8H11"
                     /ApEinfo_revcolor="#75c6a9"
                     /ApEinfo_fwdcolor="#75c6a9"
     miscellaneous   complement(2019..2058)
                     /label="UNSX"
                     /ApEinfo_revcolor="#9eafd2"
                     /ApEinfo_fwdcolor="#9eafd2"
     miscellaneous   2078..2107
                     /label="Himar_LE"
                     /ApEinfo_revcolor="#faac61"
                     /ApEinfo_fwdcolor="#faac61"
     miscellaneous   complement(2078..2107)
                     /label="Himar_RE"
                     /ApEinfo_revcolor="#faac61"
                     /ApEinfo_fwdcolor="#faac61"
     prokaryote t... complement(2108..2193)
                     /label="TermC"
                     /ApEinfo_revcolor="#f8d3a9"
                     /ApEinfo_fwdcolor="#f8d3a9"
     misc_feature    complement(2198..2932)
                     /label="ermC"
                     /ApEinfo_revcolor="#faac61"
                     /ApEinfo_fwdcolor="#faac61"
                     /note="codon-optimized to allow Twist synthesis"
     misc_feature    complement(2930..2933)
                     /label="downstream region"
                     /ApEinfo_revcolor="#9eafd2"
                     /ApEinfo_fwdcolor="#9eafd2"
     RS421_promot... complement(2934..3098)
                     /label=14434
                     /ApEinfo_revcolor="#84b0dc"
                     /ApEinfo_fwdcolor="#84b0dc"
     misc_feature    3099..3128
                     /label="R primer binding"
                     /ApEinfo_revcolor="#d6b295"
                     /ApEinfo_fwdcolor="#d6b295"
     Primer site     complement(3099..3128)
                     /label="R-skpp-asm-15-mer-2x"
                     /ApEinfo_revcolor="#f58a5e"
                     /ApEinfo_fwdcolor="#f58a5e"
     promoter ID ... complement(3129..3148)
                     /label=">skpp-1928-F_sk20mer-2219"
                     /ApEinfo_revcolor="#f58a5e"
                     /ApEinfo_fwdcolor="#f58a5e"
     misc_feature    complement(3149..3152)
                     /label="upstream region"
                     /ApEinfo_revcolor="#9eafd2"
                     /ApEinfo_fwdcolor="#9eafd2"
     misc_feature    complement(3149..3152)
                     /label="downstream region"
                     /ApEinfo_revcolor="#9eafd2"
                     /ApEinfo_fwdcolor="#9eafd2"
     promoter ID ... complement(3153..3172)
                     /label=">skpp-1936-F_sk20mer-4922"
                     /ApEinfo_revcolor="#f58a5e"
                     /ApEinfo_fwdcolor="#f58a5e"
     misc_feature    complement(3173..3202)
                     /label="F primer binding"
                     /ApEinfo_revcolor="#d6b295"
                     /ApEinfo_fwdcolor="#d6b295"
     miscellaneous   3203..3232
                     /label="Himar_RE"
                     /ApEinfo_revcolor="#faac61"
                     /ApEinfo_fwdcolor="#faac61"
     miscellaneous   complement(3203..3232)
                     /label="Himar_LE"
                     /ApEinfo_revcolor="#faac61"
                     /ApEinfo_fwdcolor="#faac61"
     RS421_promot... 3233..3397
                     /label=14073
                     /ApEinfo_revcolor="#f58a5e"
                     /ApEinfo_fwdcolor="#f58a5e"
     misc_feature    complement(3398..3401)
                     /label="upstream region"
                     /ApEinfo_revcolor="#9eafd2"
                     /ApEinfo_fwdcolor="#9eafd2"
     CDS             3398..4444
                     /label="Himar_Tnp"
                     /ApEinfo_revcolor="#f58a5e"
                     /ApEinfo_fwdcolor="#f58a5e"
     prokaryote t... 4449..4629
                     /label="TAmarelleT9"
                     /ApEinfo_revcolor="#f58a5e"
                     /ApEinfo_fwdcolor="#f58a5e"
     miscellaneous   4630..4875
                     /label="oriT"
                     /ApEinfo_revcolor="#84b0dc"
                     /ApEinfo_fwdcolor="#84b0dc"
     miscellaneous   complement(4895..4934)
                     /label="UNS1"
                     /ApEinfo_revcolor="#9eafd2"
                     /ApEinfo_fwdcolor="#9eafd2"
     prokaryote t... complement(4935..4964)
                     /label="L2U5H11"
                     /ApEinfo_revcolor="#f8d3a9"
                     /ApEinfo_fwdcolor="#f8d3a9"
     primer_bind     complement(5017..5033)
                     /label="M13 fwd"
                     /ApEinfo_revcolor="#d59687"
                     /ApEinfo_fwdcolor="#d59687"
ORIGIN
        1 AACGTCGTGA CTGGGAAAAC CCTGGCGCTT GTGGTGGATC ACAGTTATTG GAGACTTCCT
       61 TGGCCGTACG ATGGGTTTTG TTTCAGGTAT CTGGCACTTT TCGGGGAAAT GTGCGCGGAA
      121 CCCCTATTTG TTTATTTTTC TAAATACATT CAAATATGTA TCCGCTCATG AGACAATAAC
      181 CCTGATAAAT GCTTCAATAA TATTGAAAAA GGAAGAGTAT GAGTATTCAA CATTTCCGTG
      241 TCGCCCTTAT TCCCTTTTTT GCGGCATTTT GCCTTCCTGT TTTTGCTCAC CCAGAAACGC
      301 TGGTGAAAGT AAAAGATGCT GAAGATCAGT TGGGTGCACG AGTGGGTTAC ATCGAACTGG
      361 ATCTCAACAG CGGTAAGATC CTTGAGAGTT TTCGCCCCGA AGAACGTTTT CCAATGATGA
      421 GCACTTTTAA AGTTCTGCTA TGTGGCGCGG TATTATCCCG TATTGACGCC GGGCAAGAGC
      481 AACTCGGTCG CCGCATACAC TATTCTCAGA ATGACTTGGT TGAGTACTCA CCAGTCACAG
      541 AAAAGCATCT TACGGATGGC ATGACAGTAA GAGAATTATG CAGTGCTGCC ATAACCATGA
      601 GTGATAACAC TGCGGCCAAC TTACTTCTGA CAACGATCGG AGGACCGAAG GAGCTAACCG
      661 CTTTTTTGCA CAACATGGGG GATCATGTAA CTCGCCTTGA TCGTTGGGAA CCGGAGCTGA
      721 ATGAAGCCAT ACCAAACGAC GAGCGTGACA CCACGATGCC TGTAGCAATG GCAACAACGT
      781 TGCGCAAACT ATTAACTGGC GAACTACTTA CTCTAGCTTC CCGGCAACAA TTAATAGACT
      841 GGATGGAGGC GGATAAAGTT GCAGGACCAC TTCTGCGCTC GGCCCTTCCG GCTGGCTGGT
      901 TTATTGCTGA TAAATCTGGA GCCGGTGAGC GTGGCTCTCG CGGTATCATT GCAGCACTGG
      961 GGCCAGATGG TAAGCCCTCC CGTATCGTAG TTATCTACAC GACGGGGAGT CAGGCAACTA
     1021 TGGATGAACG AAATAGACAG ATCGCTGAGA TAGGTGCCTC ACTGATTAAG CATTGGTAAC
     1081 TGTCAGACCA AGTTTACTCA TATATACTTT AGATTGATTT AAAACTTCAT TTTTAATTTA
     1141 AAAGGATCTA GGTGAAGATC CTTGAATTGC CATTATCAAC AAGTTTGTAC AAAAAAGCAG
     1201 GCTCCGAATT GGTATCACGA GGACGATTTG AAGCCCCCTA CCCATTTACG CTGACTTGAC
     1261 GGGACGGCGG CTTTGTTGAA TAGAGCGTCA GACCCCGTAG AAAAGATCAA AGGATCTTCG
     1321 GCCGGCCGGC GCGCCGATCT GAAGATCAGC AGTTCAACCT GTTGATAGTA CGTACTAAGC
     1381 TCTCATGTTT CACGTACTAA GCTCTCATGT TTAACGTACT AAGCTCTCAT GTTTAACGAA
     1441 CTAAACCCTC ATGGCTAACG TACTAAGCTC TCATGGCTAA CGTACTAAGC TCTCATGTTT
     1501 CACGTACTAA GCTCTCATGT TTGAACAATA AAATTAATAT AAATCAGCAA CTTAAATAGC
     1561 CTCTAAGGTT TTAAGTTTTA TAAGAAAAAA AAGAATATAT AAGGCTTTTA AAGCCTTTAA
     1621 GGTTTAACGG TTGTGGACAA CAAGCCAGGG ATGTAACGCA CTGAGAAGCC CTTAGAGCCT
     1681 CTCAAAGCAA TTTTGAGTGA CACAGGAACA CTTAACGGCT GACATGGGGC GCGCCCAGCT
     1741 GTAACGCCAG CAACGCGGCC TTTTTACGGT TCCTGGCCTT TTGCTGGCCT TTTGCTCACA
     1801 TGTTCTTTCC AGCGACATAT GCCATACGCC GAACTGAACT CCACCTAATG TCTTGGAGAT
     1861 TGTCGGATAG CGCGGAATAG GATTGTGCCC TCTGAGCGGA TAACAATTTC ACACAGGAAA
     1921 CAGCTATGAC CATGACACAT GCATCCACCA TCGCAGACTT ATCATCACTG AGCCTCCACC
     1981 TAGCCTATAC AACAATAGCG TGCGTGGTTA GCACGCTAGG TGGAAGGGCT CGGAGTTGTG
     2041 GTAATCTATG TATCCTGGGG TGCTCTTCAT GCTAGCGTAA CAGGTTGGAT GATAAGTCCC
     2101 CGGTCTAGCC GACTGCGCAA AAGACATAAT CGATTCACAA AAAATAGGCA CACGAAAAAC
     2161 AAGTTAAGGG ATGCAGTTTA TGCATCCCTT AACAAGCTTA CTTATTAAAT AATTTATAGC
     2221 TATTGAAAAG AGATAAGAAT TGTTCAAAGC TAATATTGTT TAAATCGTCA ATTCCTGCAT
     2281 GTTTTAAGGA ATTGTTAAAT TGATTTTTTG TAAATATTTT CTTGTATTCT TTGTTAACCC
     2341 ATTTCATAAC GAAATAATTA TACTTTTGTT TATCTTTGTG TGATATTCTT GATTTTTTTC
     2401 TACTTAATCT GATAAGTGAG CTATTCACTT TAGGTTTAGG ATGAAAATAT TCTCTTGGAA
     2461 CCATACTTAA TATAGAAATA TCAACTTCTG CCATTAAAAG TAATGCCAAT GAGCGTTTTG
     2521 TATTTAATAA TCTTTTAGCA AACCCGTATT CCACGATTAA ATAAATCTCA TTAGCTATAC
     2581 TATCAAAAAC AATTTTGCGT ATTATATCCG TACTTATGTT ATAAGGTATA TTACCATATA
     2641 TTTTATAGGA TTGGTTTTTA GGAAATTTAA ACTGCAATAT ATCCTTGTTT AAAACTTGGA
     2701 AATTATCGTG ATCAACAAGT TTATTTTCTG TAGTTTTGCA TAATTTATGG TCTATTTCAA
     2761 TGGCAGTTAC GAAATTACAC CTCTTTACTA ATTCAAGGGT AAAATGGCCT TTTCCTGAGC
     2821 CGATTTCAAA GATATTATCA TGTTCATTTA ATCTTATGTT TGTCATAATC TTGTCGATAT
     2881 TATGCTTAGA AGTAATAAAG TTTTGACTGT GTTTTATATT TTTCTCGTTC ATTtagtatt
     2941 ctctccttaa taaattattt cgttaatgtt ttcattataa aacaaaggcg attattagta
     3001 aaggtcagct ttttaagagt tgtttagttt gtgacctctc cttaacctca ttcttctata
     3061 cataaaagag agaaccgact ggttctctct tgatgttccc agcttcacac ggcgtgtggc
     3121 tgcggaacat gcttaccaac gtccccaata cgTATCAGTG TCGGGCACAG TCACCCTACT
     3181 CGACGCGTCC TACGCGTGAC CCTAGACCGG GGACTTATCA TCCAACCTGT TAAAGTTAAG
     3241 TGTACTGATT ATAGTGAAAC TTAGTGAGTT GCTTTTTATG AGACTTAGTG AGTTGCTAAT
     3301 TTGAAGTTAA GTATGCTACC TATATGAAAC TAAGTGAGGC TCACAAAATA TCAAAGTTGT
     3361 AAATGCTAAA AACAGGAAAG TTGAGGGATT GGTATAAATG GAAAAAAAGG AATTTCGTGT
     3421 TTTGATAAAA TACTGTTTTC TGAAGGGAAA AAATACAGTG GAAGCAAAAA CTTGGCTTGA
     3481 TAATGAGTTT CCGGACTCTG CCCCAGGGAA ATCAACAATA ATTGATTGGT ATGCAAAATT
     3541 CAAGCGTGGT GAAATGAGCA CGGAGGACGG TGAACGCAGT GGACGCCCGA AAGAGGTGGT
     3601 TACCGACGAA AACATCAAAA AAATCCACAA AATGATTTTG AATGACCGTA AAATGAAGTT
     3661 GATCGAGATA GCAGAGGCCT TAAAGATATC AAAGGAACGT GTTGGTCATA TCATTCATCA
     3721 ATATTTGGAT ATGCGGAAGC TCTGTGCGAA ATGGGTGCCG CGCGAGCTCA CATTTGACCA
     3781 AAAACAACGA CGTGTTGATG ATTCTAAGCG GTGTTTGCAG CTGTTAACTC GTAATACACC
     3841 CGAGTTTTTC CGTCGATATG TGACAATGGA TGAAACATGG CTCCATCACT ACACTCCTGA
     3901 GTCCAATCGA CAGTCGGCTG AGTGGACAGC GACCGGTGAA CCGTCTCCGA AGCGTGGAAA
     3961 GACTCAAAAG TCCGCTGGCA AAGTAATGGC CTCTGTTTTT TGGGATGCGC ATGGAATAAT
     4021 TTTTATCGAT TATCTTGAGA AGGGAAAAAC CATCAACAGT GACTATTATA TGGCGTTATT
     4081 GGAGCGTTTG AAGGTCGAAA TCGCGGCAAA ACGGCCCCAC ATGAAGAAGA AAAAAGTGTT
     4141 GTTCCACCAA GACAACGCAC CGTGCCACAA GTCATTGAGA ACGATGGCAA AAATTCATGA
     4201 ATTGGGCTTC GAATTGCTTC CCCACCCGCC GTATTCTCCA GATCTGGCCC CCAGCGACTT
     4261 TTTCTTGTTC TCAGACCTCA AAAGGATGCT CGCAGGGAAA AAATTTGGCT GCAATGAAGA
     4321 GGTGATCGCC GAAACTGAGG CCTATTTTGA GGCAAAACCG AAGGAGTACT ACCAAAATGG
     4381 TATCAAAAAA TTGGAAGGTC GTTATAATCG TTGTATCGCT CTTGAAGGGA ACTATGTTGA
     4441 ATAAGCTTGG AATCTCCTTC TCGCCTCTTT CGCTGAACAC GAAAGCGAAT CCGTTCAGCA
     4501 CACACTTTAC GATATGGCGC AAAAAGTCCT CGGCTGCGTG CCGGAAGTGA AAGACATCCA
     4561 CCTCACCATG CCCAACAAGC ATTGCCTGCT CGTGGACCTG TCCCGCTTCG GTCAGGACAA
     4621 TCCCAACGAC TTTTCCGCTG CATAACCCTG CTTCGGGGTC ATTATAGCGA TTTTTTCGGT
     4681 ATATCCATCC TTTTTCGCAC GATATACAGG ATTTTGCCAA AGGGTTCGTG TAGACTTTCC
     4741 TTGGTGTATC CAACGGCGTC AGCCGGGCAG GATAGGTGAA GTAGGCCCAC CCGCGAGCGG
     4801 GTGTTCCTTC TTCACTGTCC CTTATTCGCA CCTGGCGGTG CTCAACGGGA ATCCTGCTCT
     4861 GCGAGGCTGG CCGTACTCCT CATTGAAGAG CTCGGAGACG AGACGAGACA GCCTGAGAAT
     4921 GGATGCGAGT AATGATACAA CAATAGCGTG CTGTTCGCAC GCTAAGGTCA GGCGGAATGG
     4981 CACTTCCTTA TTCCAGATGC GTGCGGATTA TGCATGACTG GCCGTCGTTT TAC
//
