# Supplementary material for: A scalable transposon mutagenesis system for non-model bacteria
Source: bioRxiv preprint, doi:10.64898/2025.12.22.696024, version 1 (2025-12-23)
Supplement: Plasmid sequences [file 696024_file12.zip › Plasmid sequences/Transposon variant libraries/Himar1-only libraries/pGLU_30/pGLU_9-pGLU_71-pGLU_95.gb]

LOCUS       pGLU_9-pGLU_71-pGLU_95  5033 bp ds-DNA     circular     19-NOV-2024
DEFINITION  .
KEYWORDS    "Name:pGLU_9-pGLU_71-pGLU_95" "Tnp Promoter:Euryarchaeota_32_13453"
            "Abr Promoter:Firmicutes_38_13168" "Selectable Marker:Erythromycin"
            "Transposase:Himar"
FEATURES             Location/Qualifiers
     promoter        114..218
                     /label="Pamp"
                     /ApEinfo_revcolor="#faac61"
                     /ApEinfo_fwdcolor="#faac61"
     CDS             219..1079
                     /label="AmpR"
                     /ApEinfo_revcolor="#f58a5e"
                     /ApEinfo_fwdcolor="#f58a5e"
     ORI             complement(1336..1724)
                     /label="R6K ORI"
                     /ApEinfo_revcolor="#f58a5e"
                     /ApEinfo_fwdcolor="#f58a5e"
     primer_bind     1914..1930
                     /label="M13 rev"
                     /ApEinfo_revcolor="#c7b0e3"
                     /ApEinfo_fwdcolor="#c7b0e3"
     prokaryote p... complement(1987..2018)
                     /label="L2U8H11"
                     /ApEinfo_revcolor="#75c6a9"
                     /ApEinfo_fwdcolor="#75c6a9"
     miscellaneous   complement(2019..2058)
                     /label="UNSX"
                     /ApEinfo_revcolor="#9eafd2"
                     /ApEinfo_fwdcolor="#9eafd2"
     miscellaneous   2078..2107
                     /label="Himar_LE"
                     /ApEinfo_revcolor="#faac61"
                     /ApEinfo_fwdcolor="#faac61"
     miscellaneous   complement(2078..2107)
                     /label="Himar_RE"
                     /ApEinfo_revcolor="#faac61"
                     /ApEinfo_fwdcolor="#faac61"
     prokaryote t... complement(2108..2193)
                     /label="TermC"
                     /ApEinfo_revcolor="#f8d3a9"
                     /ApEinfo_fwdcolor="#f8d3a9"
     misc_feature    complement(2198..2932)
                     /label="ermC"
                     /ApEinfo_revcolor="#faac61"
                     /ApEinfo_fwdcolor="#faac61"
                     /note="codon-optimized to allow Twist synthesis"
     misc_feature    complement(2930..2933)
                     /label="downstream region"
                     /ApEinfo_revcolor="#9eafd2"
                     /ApEinfo_fwdcolor="#9eafd2"
     RS421_promot... complement(2934..3098)
                     /label=13168
                     /ApEinfo_revcolor="#f58a5e"
                     /ApEinfo_fwdcolor="#f58a5e"
     misc_feature    3099..3128
                     /label="R primer binding"
                     /ApEinfo_revcolor="#d6b295"
                     /ApEinfo_fwdcolor="#d6b295"
     promoter ID ... complement(3129..3148)
                     /label=">skpp-1916-F_sk20mer-1027"
                     /ApEinfo_revcolor="#f58a5e"
                     /ApEinfo_fwdcolor="#f58a5e"
     misc_feature    complement(3149..3152)
                     /label="downstream region"
                     /ApEinfo_revcolor="#9eafd2"
                     /ApEinfo_fwdcolor="#9eafd2"
     misc_feature    complement(3149..3152)
                     /label="upstream region"
                     /ApEinfo_revcolor="#9eafd2"
                     /ApEinfo_fwdcolor="#9eafd2"
     promoter ID ... complement(3153..3172)
                     /label=">skpp-1940-F_sk20mer-8695"
                     /ApEinfo_revcolor="#f58a5e"
                     /ApEinfo_fwdcolor="#f58a5e"
     misc_feature    complement(3173..3202)
                     /label="F primer binding"
                     /ApEinfo_revcolor="#d6b295"
                     /ApEinfo_fwdcolor="#d6b295"
     miscellaneous   3203..3232
                     /label="Himar_RE"
                     /ApEinfo_revcolor="#faac61"
                     /ApEinfo_fwdcolor="#faac61"
     miscellaneous   complement(3203..3232)
                     /label="Himar_LE"
                     /ApEinfo_revcolor="#faac61"
                     /ApEinfo_fwdcolor="#faac61"
     RS421_promot... 3233..3397
                     /label=13453
                     /ApEinfo_revcolor="#f58a5e"
                     /ApEinfo_fwdcolor="#f58a5e"
     misc_feature    complement(3398..3401)
                     /label="upstream region"
                     /ApEinfo_revcolor="#9eafd2"
                     /ApEinfo_fwdcolor="#9eafd2"
     CDS             3398..4444
                     /label="Himar_Tnp"
                     /ApEinfo_revcolor="#f58a5e"
                     /ApEinfo_fwdcolor="#f58a5e"
     prokaryote t... 4449..4629
                     /label="TAmarelleT9"
                     /ApEinfo_revcolor="#f58a5e"
                     /ApEinfo_fwdcolor="#f58a5e"
     miscellaneous   4630..4875
                     /label="oriT"
                     /ApEinfo_revcolor="#84b0dc"
                     /ApEinfo_fwdcolor="#84b0dc"
     miscellaneous   complement(4895..4934)
                     /label="UNS1"
                     /ApEinfo_revcolor="#9eafd2"
                     /ApEinfo_fwdcolor="#9eafd2"
     prokaryote t... complement(4935..4964)
                     /label="L2U5H11"
                     /ApEinfo_revcolor="#f8d3a9"
                     /ApEinfo_fwdcolor="#f8d3a9"
     primer_bind     complement(5017..5033)
                     /label="M13 fwd"
                     /ApEinfo_revcolor="#d59687"
                     /ApEinfo_fwdcolor="#d59687"
ORIGIN
        1 AACGTCGTGA CTGGGAAAAC CCTGGCGCTT GTGGTGGATC ACAGTTATTG GAGACTTCCT
       61 TGGCCGTACG ATGGGTTTTG TTTCAGGTAT CTGGCACTTT TCGGGGAAAT GTGCGCGGAA
      121 CCCCTATTTG TTTATTTTTC TAAATACATT CAAATATGTA TCCGCTCATG AGACAATAAC
      181 CCTGATAAAT GCTTCAATAA TATTGAAAAA GGAAGAGTAT GAGTATTCAA CATTTCCGTG
      241 TCGCCCTTAT TCCCTTTTTT GCGGCATTTT GCCTTCCTGT TTTTGCTCAC CCAGAAACGC
      301 TGGTGAAAGT AAAAGATGCT GAAGATCAGT TGGGTGCACG AGTGGGTTAC ATCGAACTGG
      361 ATCTCAACAG CGGTAAGATC CTTGAGAGTT TTCGCCCCGA AGAACGTTTT CCAATGATGA
      421 GCACTTTTAA AGTTCTGCTA TGTGGCGCGG TATTATCCCG TATTGACGCC GGGCAAGAGC
      481 AACTCGGTCG CCGCATACAC TATTCTCAGA ATGACTTGGT TGAGTACTCA CCAGTCACAG
      541 AAAAGCATCT TACGGATGGC ATGACAGTAA GAGAATTATG CAGTGCTGCC ATAACCATGA
      601 GTGATAACAC TGCGGCCAAC TTACTTCTGA CAACGATCGG AGGACCGAAG GAGCTAACCG
      661 CTTTTTTGCA CAACATGGGG GATCATGTAA CTCGCCTTGA TCGTTGGGAA CCGGAGCTGA
      721 ATGAAGCCAT ACCAAACGAC GAGCGTGACA CCACGATGCC TGTAGCAATG GCAACAACGT
      781 TGCGCAAACT ATTAACTGGC GAACTACTTA CTCTAGCTTC CCGGCAACAA TTAATAGACT
      841 GGATGGAGGC GGATAAAGTT GCAGGACCAC TTCTGCGCTC GGCCCTTCCG GCTGGCTGGT
      901 TTATTGCTGA TAAATCTGGA GCCGGTGAGC GTGGCTCTCG CGGTATCATT GCAGCACTGG
      961 GGCCAGATGG TAAGCCCTCC CGTATCGTAG TTATCTACAC GACGGGGAGT CAGGCAACTA
     1021 TGGATGAACG AAATAGACAG ATCGCTGAGA TAGGTGCCTC ACTGATTAAG CATTGGTAAC
     1081 TGTCAGACCA AGTTTACTCA TATATACTTT AGATTGATTT AAAACTTCAT TTTTAATTTA
     1141 AAAGGATCTA GGTGAAGATC CTTGAATTGC CATTATCAAC AAGTTTGTAC AAAAAAGCAG
     1201 GCTCCGAATT GGTATCACGA GGACGATTTG AAGCCCCCTA CCCATTTACG CTGACTTGAC
     1261 GGGACGGCGG CTTTGTTGAA TAGAGCGTCA GACCCCGTAG AAAAGATCAA AGGATCTTCG
     1321 GCCGGCCGGC GCGCCGATCT GAAGATCAGC AGTTCAACCT GTTGATAGTA CGTACTAAGC
     1381 TCTCATGTTT CACGTACTAA GCTCTCATGT TTAACGTACT AAGCTCTCAT GTTTAACGAA
     1441 CTAAACCCTC ATGGCTAACG TACTAAGCTC TCATGGCTAA CGTACTAAGC TCTCATGTTT
     1501 CACGTACTAA GCTCTCATGT TTGAACAATA AAATTAATAT AAATCAGCAA CTTAAATAGC
     1561 CTCTAAGGTT TTAAGTTTTA TAAGAAAAAA AAGAATATAT AAGGCTTTTA AAGCCTTTAA
     1621 GGTTTAACGG TTGTGGACAA CAAGCCAGGG ATGTAACGCA CTGAGAAGCC CTTAGAGCCT
     1681 CTCAAAGCAA TTTTGAGTGA CACAGGAACA CTTAACGGCT GACATGGGGC GCGCCCAGCT
     1741 GTAACGCCAG CAACGCGGCC TTTTTACGGT TCCTGGCCTT TTGCTGGCCT TTTGCTCACA
     1801 TGTTCTTTCC AGCGACATAT GCCATACGCC GAACTGAACT CCACCTAATG TCTTGGAGAT
     1861 TGTCGGATAG CGCGGAATAG GATTGTGCCC TCTGAGCGGA TAACAATTTC ACACAGGAAA
     1921 CAGCTATGAC CATGACACAT GCATCCACCA TCGCAGACTT ATCATCACTG AGCCTCCACC
     1981 TAGCCTATAC AACAATAGCG TGCGTGGTTA GCACGCTAGG TGGAAGGGCT CGGAGTTGTG
     2041 GTAATCTATG TATCCTGGGG TGCTCTTCAT GCTAGCGTAA CAGGTTGGAT GATAAGTCCC
     2101 CGGTCTAGCC GACTGCGCAA AAGACATAAT CGATTCACAA AAAATAGGCA CACGAAAAAC
     2161 AAGTTAAGGG ATGCAGTTTA TGCATCCCTT AACAAGCTTA CTTATTAAAT AATTTATAGC
     2221 TATTGAAAAG AGATAAGAAT TGTTCAAAGC TAATATTGTT TAAATCGTCA ATTCCTGCAT
     2281 GTTTTAAGGA ATTGTTAAAT TGATTTTTTG TAAATATTTT CTTGTATTCT TTGTTAACCC
     2341 ATTTCATAAC GAAATAATTA TACTTTTGTT TATCTTTGTG TGATATTCTT GATTTTTTTC
     2401 TACTTAATCT GATAAGTGAG CTATTCACTT TAGGTTTAGG ATGAAAATAT TCTCTTGGAA
     2461 CCATACTTAA TATAGAAATA TCAACTTCTG CCATTAAAAG TAATGCCAAT GAGCGTTTTG
     2521 TATTTAATAA TCTTTTAGCA AACCCGTATT CCACGATTAA ATAAATCTCA TTAGCTATAC
     2581 TATCAAAAAC AATTTTGCGT ATTATATCCG TACTTATGTT ATAAGGTATA TTACCATATA
     2641 TTTTATAGGA TTGGTTTTTA GGAAATTTAA ACTGCAATAT ATCCTTGTTT AAAACTTGGA
     2701 AATTATCGTG ATCAACAAGT TTATTTTCTG TAGTTTTGCA TAATTTATGG TCTATTTCAA
     2761 TGGCAGTTAC GAAATTACAC CTCTTTACTA ATTCAAGGGT AAAATGGCCT TTTCCTGAGC
     2821 CGATTTCAAA GATATTATCA TGTTCATTTA ATCTTATGTT TGTCATAATC TTGTCGATAT
     2881 TATGCTTAGA AGTAATAAAG TTTTGACTGT GTTTTATATT TTTCTCGTTC ATTCCTCTAT
     2941 CAAACAAATT ATACTCCTCG AAAATCTCTC TTCAAACCAC GTCAGCTTCC ATCTGCAACC
     3001 TCAAAACACT GTTTTGAGCA ACCTGCGGCT AGCTTCCTTG TTTGTGCTCT TTGATTTTCA
     3061 TTGAGTATTA CTTCCTATTA TCATTATAAC GCTTTTTCCC AGCTTCACAC GGCGTGTGGC
     3121 TGCGGAACGA GGAGCCCAGG TTCTATCATA CGCCGACATC CTAGTACCAC CTACCCTACT
     3181 CGACGCGTCC TACGCGTGAC CCTAGACCGG GGACTTATCA TCCAACCTGT TATGAAATAT
     3241 AGAAATTTTA GTCCATTGGT TTAACGATTA TATTACCAGT ATAACGGAGT TTCGTAAGTC
     3301 TGATGTGATC ACAACCGAAC TTGTATTCTG CCCAAAAGCT CTTTAGTTAA AAGCCCCTCT
     3361 TTTTTTATTA TAATGATTTT GAAAAAGCAG GAAAAGCATG GAAAAAAAGG AATTTCGTGT
     3421 TTTGATAAAA TACTGTTTTC TGAAGGGAAA AAATACAGTG GAAGCAAAAA CTTGGCTTGA
     3481 TAATGAGTTT CCGGACTCTG CCCCAGGGAA ATCAACAATA ATTGATTGGT ATGCAAAATT
     3541 CAAGCGTGGT GAAATGAGCA CGGAGGACGG TGAACGCAGT GGACGCCCGA AAGAGGTGGT
     3601 TACCGACGAA AACATCAAAA AAATCCACAA AATGATTTTG AATGACCGTA AAATGAAGTT
     3661 GATCGAGATA GCAGAGGCCT TAAAGATATC AAAGGAACGT GTTGGTCATA TCATTCATCA
     3721 ATATTTGGAT ATGCGGAAGC TCTGTGCGAA ATGGGTGCCG CGCGAGCTCA CATTTGACCA
     3781 AAAACAACGA CGTGTTGATG ATTCTAAGCG GTGTTTGCAG CTGTTAACTC GTAATACACC
     3841 CGAGTTTTTC CGTCGATATG TGACAATGGA TGAAACATGG CTCCATCACT ACACTCCTGA
     3901 GTCCAATCGA CAGTCGGCTG AGTGGACAGC GACCGGTGAA CCGTCTCCGA AGCGTGGAAA
     3961 GACTCAAAAG TCCGCTGGCA AAGTAATGGC CTCTGTTTTT TGGGATGCGC ATGGAATAAT
     4021 TTTTATCGAT TATCTTGAGA AGGGAAAAAC CATCAACAGT GACTATTATA TGGCGTTATT
     4081 GGAGCGTTTG AAGGTCGAAA TCGCGGCAAA ACGGCCCCAC ATGAAGAAGA AAAAAGTGTT
     4141 GTTCCACCAA GACAACGCAC CGTGCCACAA GTCATTGAGA ACGATGGCAA AAATTCATGA
     4201 ATTGGGCTTC GAATTGCTTC CCCACCCGCC GTATTCTCCA GATCTGGCCC CCAGCGACTT
     4261 TTTCTTGTTC TCAGACCTCA AAAGGATGCT CGCAGGGAAA AAATTTGGCT GCAATGAAGA
     4321 GGTGATCGCC GAAACTGAGG CCTATTTTGA GGCAAAACCG AAGGAGTACT ACCAAAATGG
     4381 TATCAAAAAA TTGGAAGGTC GTTATAATCG TTGTATCGCT CTTGAAGGGA ACTATGTTGA
     4441 ATAAGCTTGG AATCTCCTTC TCGCCTCTTT CGCTGAACAC GAAAGCGAAT CCGTTCAGCA
     4501 CACACTTTAC GATATGGCGC AAAAAGTCCT CGGCTGCGTG CCGGAAGTGA AAGACATCCA
     4561 CCTCACCATG CCCAACAAGC ATTGCCTGCT CGTGGACCTG TCCCGCTTCG GTCAGGACAA
     4621 TCCCAACGAC TTTTCCGCTG CATAACCCTG CTTCGGGGTC ATTATAGCGA TTTTTTCGGT
     4681 ATATCCATCC TTTTTCGCAC GATATACAGG ATTTTGCCAA AGGGTTCGTG TAGACTTTCC
     4741 TTGGTGTATC CAACGGCGTC AGCCGGGCAG GATAGGTGAA GTAGGCCCAC CCGCGAGCGG
     4801 GTGTTCCTTC TTCACTGTCC CTTATTCGCA CCTGGCGGTG CTCAACGGGA ATCCTGCTCT
     4861 GCGAGGCTGG CCGTACTCCT CATTGAAGAG CTCGGAGACG AGACGAGACA GCCTGAGAAT
     4921 GGATGCGAGT AATGATACAA CAATAGCGTG CTGTTCGCAC GCTAAGGTCA GGCGGAATGG
     4981 CACTTCCTTA TTCCAGATGC GTGCGGATTA TGCATGACTG GCCGTCGTTT TAC
//
