# Supplementary material for: A scalable transposon mutagenesis system for non-model bacteria
Source: bioRxiv preprint, doi:10.64898/2025.12.22.696024, version 1 (2025-12-23)
Supplement: Plasmid sequences [file 696024_file12.zip › Plasmid sequences/Transposon variant libraries/Himar1-only libraries/pGLU_30/pGLU_9-pGLU_78-pGLU_99.gb]

LOCUS       pGLU_9-pGLU_78-pGLU_99  5033 bp ds-DNA     circular     19-NOV-2024
DEFINITION  .
KEYWORDS    "Name:pGLU_9-pGLU_78-pGLU_99" "Tnp Promoter:Firmicutes_52_13401"
            "Abr Promoter:Firmicutes_39_14143" "Selectable Marker:Erythromycin"
            "Transposase:Himar"
FEATURES             Location/Qualifiers
     promoter        114..218
                     /label="Pamp"
                     /ApEinfo_revcolor="#faac61"
                     /ApEinfo_fwdcolor="#faac61"
     CDS             219..1079
                     /label="AmpR"
                     /ApEinfo_revcolor="#f58a5e"
                     /ApEinfo_fwdcolor="#f58a5e"
     ORI             complement(1336..1724)
                     /label="R6K ORI"
                     /ApEinfo_revcolor="#f58a5e"
                     /ApEinfo_fwdcolor="#f58a5e"
     primer_bind     1914..1930
                     /label="M13 rev"
                     /ApEinfo_revcolor="#c7b0e3"
                     /ApEinfo_fwdcolor="#c7b0e3"
     prokaryote p... complement(1987..2018)
                     /label="L2U8H11"
                     /ApEinfo_revcolor="#75c6a9"
                     /ApEinfo_fwdcolor="#75c6a9"
     miscellaneous   complement(2019..2058)
                     /label="UNSX"
                     /ApEinfo_revcolor="#9eafd2"
                     /ApEinfo_fwdcolor="#9eafd2"
     miscellaneous   2078..2107
                     /label="Himar_LE"
                     /ApEinfo_revcolor="#faac61"
                     /ApEinfo_fwdcolor="#faac61"
     miscellaneous   complement(2078..2107)
                     /label="Himar_RE"
                     /ApEinfo_revcolor="#faac61"
                     /ApEinfo_fwdcolor="#faac61"
     prokaryote t... complement(2108..2193)
                     /label="TermC"
                     /ApEinfo_revcolor="#f8d3a9"
                     /ApEinfo_fwdcolor="#f8d3a9"
     misc_feature    complement(2198..2932)
                     /label="ermC"
                     /ApEinfo_revcolor="#faac61"
                     /ApEinfo_fwdcolor="#faac61"
                     /note="codon-optimized to allow Twist synthesis"
     misc_feature    complement(2930..2933)
                     /label="downstream region"
                     /ApEinfo_revcolor="#9eafd2"
                     /ApEinfo_fwdcolor="#9eafd2"
     CDS             complement(2934..3062)
                     /ApEinfo_revcolor="#84b0dc"
                     /ApEinfo_fwdcolor="#84b0dc"
                     /translation="MGGIGVSCSFNKIKDSVKQKIDSMGDKGTYGVSASHPLAVEEG"
     RS421_promot... complement(2934..3098)
                     /label=14143
                     /ApEinfo_revcolor="#f58a5e"
                     /ApEinfo_fwdcolor="#f58a5e"
     misc_feature    3099..3128
                     /label="R primer binding"
                     /ApEinfo_revcolor="#d6b295"
                     /ApEinfo_fwdcolor="#d6b295"
     promoter ID ... complement(3129..3148)
                     /label=">skpp-1923-F_sk20mer-1906"
                     /ApEinfo_revcolor="#f58a5e"
                     /ApEinfo_fwdcolor="#f58a5e"
     misc_feature    complement(3149..3152)
                     /label="upstream region"
                     /ApEinfo_revcolor="#9eafd2"
                     /ApEinfo_fwdcolor="#9eafd2"
     misc_feature    complement(3149..3152)
                     /label="downstream region"
                     /ApEinfo_revcolor="#9eafd2"
                     /ApEinfo_fwdcolor="#9eafd2"
     promoter ID ... complement(3153..3172)
                     /label=">skpp-1944-F_sk20mer-3630"
                     /ApEinfo_revcolor="#f58a5e"
                     /ApEinfo_fwdcolor="#f58a5e"
     misc_feature    complement(3173..3202)
                     /label="F primer binding"
                     /ApEinfo_revcolor="#d6b295"
                     /ApEinfo_fwdcolor="#d6b295"
     miscellaneous   3203..3232
                     /label="Himar_RE"
                     /ApEinfo_revcolor="#faac61"
                     /ApEinfo_fwdcolor="#faac61"
     miscellaneous   complement(3203..3232)
                     /label="Himar_LE"
                     /ApEinfo_revcolor="#faac61"
                     /ApEinfo_fwdcolor="#faac61"
     RS421_promot... 3233..3397
                     /label=13401
                     /ApEinfo_revcolor="#f58a5e"
                     /ApEinfo_fwdcolor="#f58a5e"
     misc_feature    complement(3398..3401)
                     /label="upstream region"
                     /ApEinfo_revcolor="#9eafd2"
                     /ApEinfo_fwdcolor="#9eafd2"
     CDS             3398..4444
                     /label="Himar_Tnp"
                     /ApEinfo_revcolor="#f58a5e"
                     /ApEinfo_fwdcolor="#f58a5e"
     prokaryote t... 4449..4629
                     /label="TAmarelleT9"
                     /ApEinfo_revcolor="#f58a5e"
                     /ApEinfo_fwdcolor="#f58a5e"
     miscellaneous   4630..4875
                     /label="oriT"
                     /ApEinfo_revcolor="#84b0dc"
                     /ApEinfo_fwdcolor="#84b0dc"
     miscellaneous   complement(4895..4934)
                     /label="UNS1"
                     /ApEinfo_revcolor="#9eafd2"
                     /ApEinfo_fwdcolor="#9eafd2"
     prokaryote t... complement(4935..4964)
                     /label="L2U5H11"
                     /ApEinfo_revcolor="#f8d3a9"
                     /ApEinfo_fwdcolor="#f8d3a9"
     primer_bind     complement(5017..5033)
                     /label="M13 fwd"
                     /ApEinfo_revcolor="#d59687"
                     /ApEinfo_fwdcolor="#d59687"
ORIGIN
        1 AACGTCGTGA CTGGGAAAAC CCTGGCGCTT GTGGTGGATC ACAGTTATTG GAGACTTCCT
       61 TGGCCGTACG ATGGGTTTTG TTTCAGGTAT CTGGCACTTT TCGGGGAAAT GTGCGCGGAA
      121 CCCCTATTTG TTTATTTTTC TAAATACATT CAAATATGTA TCCGCTCATG AGACAATAAC
      181 CCTGATAAAT GCTTCAATAA TATTGAAAAA GGAAGAGTAT GAGTATTCAA CATTTCCGTG
      241 TCGCCCTTAT TCCCTTTTTT GCGGCATTTT GCCTTCCTGT TTTTGCTCAC CCAGAAACGC
      301 TGGTGAAAGT AAAAGATGCT GAAGATCAGT TGGGTGCACG AGTGGGTTAC ATCGAACTGG
      361 ATCTCAACAG CGGTAAGATC CTTGAGAGTT TTCGCCCCGA AGAACGTTTT CCAATGATGA
      421 GCACTTTTAA AGTTCTGCTA TGTGGCGCGG TATTATCCCG TATTGACGCC GGGCAAGAGC
      481 AACTCGGTCG CCGCATACAC TATTCTCAGA ATGACTTGGT TGAGTACTCA CCAGTCACAG
      541 AAAAGCATCT TACGGATGGC ATGACAGTAA GAGAATTATG CAGTGCTGCC ATAACCATGA
      601 GTGATAACAC TGCGGCCAAC TTACTTCTGA CAACGATCGG AGGACCGAAG GAGCTAACCG
      661 CTTTTTTGCA CAACATGGGG GATCATGTAA CTCGCCTTGA TCGTTGGGAA CCGGAGCTGA
      721 ATGAAGCCAT ACCAAACGAC GAGCGTGACA CCACGATGCC TGTAGCAATG GCAACAACGT
      781 TGCGCAAACT ATTAACTGGC GAACTACTTA CTCTAGCTTC CCGGCAACAA TTAATAGACT
      841 GGATGGAGGC GGATAAAGTT GCAGGACCAC TTCTGCGCTC GGCCCTTCCG GCTGGCTGGT
      901 TTATTGCTGA TAAATCTGGA GCCGGTGAGC GTGGCTCTCG CGGTATCATT GCAGCACTGG
      961 GGCCAGATGG TAAGCCCTCC CGTATCGTAG TTATCTACAC GACGGGGAGT CAGGCAACTA
     1021 TGGATGAACG AAATAGACAG ATCGCTGAGA TAGGTGCCTC ACTGATTAAG CATTGGTAAC
     1081 TGTCAGACCA AGTTTACTCA TATATACTTT AGATTGATTT AAAACTTCAT TTTTAATTTA
     1141 AAAGGATCTA GGTGAAGATC CTTGAATTGC CATTATCAAC AAGTTTGTAC AAAAAAGCAG
     1201 GCTCCGAATT GGTATCACGA GGACGATTTG AAGCCCCCTA CCCATTTACG CTGACTTGAC
     1261 GGGACGGCGG CTTTGTTGAA TAGAGCGTCA GACCCCGTAG AAAAGATCAA AGGATCTTCG
     1321 GCCGGCCGGC GCGCCGATCT GAAGATCAGC AGTTCAACCT GTTGATAGTA CGTACTAAGC
     1381 TCTCATGTTT CACGTACTAA GCTCTCATGT TTAACGTACT AAGCTCTCAT GTTTAACGAA
     1441 CTAAACCCTC ATGGCTAACG TACTAAGCTC TCATGGCTAA CGTACTAAGC TCTCATGTTT
     1501 CACGTACTAA GCTCTCATGT TTGAACAATA AAATTAATAT AAATCAGCAA CTTAAATAGC
     1561 CTCTAAGGTT TTAAGTTTTA TAAGAAAAAA AAGAATATAT AAGGCTTTTA AAGCCTTTAA
     1621 GGTTTAACGG TTGTGGACAA CAAGCCAGGG ATGTAACGCA CTGAGAAGCC CTTAGAGCCT
     1681 CTCAAAGCAA TTTTGAGTGA CACAGGAACA CTTAACGGCT GACATGGGGC GCGCCCAGCT
     1741 GTAACGCCAG CAACGCGGCC TTTTTACGGT TCCTGGCCTT TTGCTGGCCT TTTGCTCACA
     1801 TGTTCTTTCC AGCGACATAT GCCATACGCC GAACTGAACT CCACCTAATG TCTTGGAGAT
     1861 TGTCGGATAG CGCGGAATAG GATTGTGCCC TCTGAGCGGA TAACAATTTC ACACAGGAAA
     1921 CAGCTATGAC CATGACACAT GCATCCACCA TCGCAGACTT ATCATCACTG AGCCTCCACC
     1981 TAGCCTATAC AACAATAGCG TGCGTGGTTA GCACGCTAGG TGGAAGGGCT CGGAGTTGTG
     2041 GTAATCTATG TATCCTGGGG TGCTCTTCAT GCTAGCGTAA CAGGTTGGAT GATAAGTCCC
     2101 CGGTCTAGCC GACTGCGCAA AAGACATAAT CGATTCACAA AAAATAGGCA CACGAAAAAC
     2161 AAGTTAAGGG ATGCAGTTTA TGCATCCCTT AACAAGCTTA CTTATTAAAT AATTTATAGC
     2221 TATTGAAAAG AGATAAGAAT TGTTCAAAGC TAATATTGTT TAAATCGTCA ATTCCTGCAT
     2281 GTTTTAAGGA ATTGTTAAAT TGATTTTTTG TAAATATTTT CTTGTATTCT TTGTTAACCC
     2341 ATTTCATAAC GAAATAATTA TACTTTTGTT TATCTTTGTG TGATATTCTT GATTTTTTTC
     2401 TACTTAATCT GATAAGTGAG CTATTCACTT TAGGTTTAGG ATGAAAATAT TCTCTTGGAA
     2461 CCATACTTAA TATAGAAATA TCAACTTCTG CCATTAAAAG TAATGCCAAT GAGCGTTTTG
     2521 TATTTAATAA TCTTTTAGCA AACCCGTATT CCACGATTAA ATAAATCTCA TTAGCTATAC
     2581 TATCAAAAAC AATTTTGCGT ATTATATCCG TACTTATGTT ATAAGGTATA TTACCATATA
     2641 TTTTATAGGA TTGGTTTTTA GGAAATTTAA ACTGCAATAT ATCCTTGTTT AAAACTTGGA
     2701 AATTATCGTG ATCAACAAGT TTATTTTCTG TAGTTTTGCA TAATTTATGG TCTATTTCAA
     2761 TGGCAGTTAC GAAATTACAC CTCTTTACTA ATTCAAGGGT AAAATGGCCT TTTCCTGAGC
     2821 CGATTTCAAA GATATTATCA TGTTCATTTA ATCTTATGTT TGTCATAATC TTGTCGATAT
     2881 TATGCTTAGA AGTAATAAAG TTTTGACTGT GTTTTATATT TTTCTCGTTC ATTACCTTCC
     2941 TCAACCGCAA GGGGGTGAGA GGCACTCACT CCATAAGTTC CTTTATCACC CATACTATCA
     3001 ATTTTTTGCT TAACACTGTC TTTTATTTTA TTGAAAGAAC AGGATACCCC GATACCCCCC
     3061 ATTAAGCTGA CTATCAAACA GAAAAGAATT ATCTTCTTCC AGCTTCACAC GGCGTGTGGC
     3121 TGCGGAACCG ACACTACACA CTAACGCATA CGGCCATCCG TTATACGTCG TGACCCTACT
     3181 CGACGCGTCC TACGCGTGAC CCTAGACCGG GGACTTATCA TCCAACCTGT TATTTTATGC
     3241 CGCTTTCCGC CAAAGGAAGC CAACCAAACG CGAGAGGCAG TTTTCCGCGG GCAACCTGTC
     3301 CGCAGGAAAA CCGCCCTTTT TTCTTTTTTT GTCCGAATCA TGGCGTCAAT TGTGGTATCA
     3361 TAAAGGCAGA AACCATTGGA CGGGATGGAG GAGCGGCATG GAAAAAAAGG AATTTCGTGT
     3421 TTTGATAAAA TACTGTTTTC TGAAGGGAAA AAATACAGTG GAAGCAAAAA CTTGGCTTGA
     3481 TAATGAGTTT CCGGACTCTG CCCCAGGGAA ATCAACAATA ATTGATTGGT ATGCAAAATT
     3541 CAAGCGTGGT GAAATGAGCA CGGAGGACGG TGAACGCAGT GGACGCCCGA AAGAGGTGGT
     3601 TACCGACGAA AACATCAAAA AAATCCACAA AATGATTTTG AATGACCGTA AAATGAAGTT
     3661 GATCGAGATA GCAGAGGCCT TAAAGATATC AAAGGAACGT GTTGGTCATA TCATTCATCA
     3721 ATATTTGGAT ATGCGGAAGC TCTGTGCGAA ATGGGTGCCG CGCGAGCTCA CATTTGACCA
     3781 AAAACAACGA CGTGTTGATG ATTCTAAGCG GTGTTTGCAG CTGTTAACTC GTAATACACC
     3841 CGAGTTTTTC CGTCGATATG TGACAATGGA TGAAACATGG CTCCATCACT ACACTCCTGA
     3901 GTCCAATCGA CAGTCGGCTG AGTGGACAGC GACCGGTGAA CCGTCTCCGA AGCGTGGAAA
     3961 GACTCAAAAG TCCGCTGGCA AAGTAATGGC CTCTGTTTTT TGGGATGCGC ATGGAATAAT
     4021 TTTTATCGAT TATCTTGAGA AGGGAAAAAC CATCAACAGT GACTATTATA TGGCGTTATT
     4081 GGAGCGTTTG AAGGTCGAAA TCGCGGCAAA ACGGCCCCAC ATGAAGAAGA AAAAAGTGTT
     4141 GTTCCACCAA GACAACGCAC CGTGCCACAA GTCATTGAGA ACGATGGCAA AAATTCATGA
     4201 ATTGGGCTTC GAATTGCTTC CCCACCCGCC GTATTCTCCA GATCTGGCCC CCAGCGACTT
     4261 TTTCTTGTTC TCAGACCTCA AAAGGATGCT CGCAGGGAAA AAATTTGGCT GCAATGAAGA
     4321 GGTGATCGCC GAAACTGAGG CCTATTTTGA GGCAAAACCG AAGGAGTACT ACCAAAATGG
     4381 TATCAAAAAA TTGGAAGGTC GTTATAATCG TTGTATCGCT CTTGAAGGGA ACTATGTTGA
     4441 ATAAGCTTGG AATCTCCTTC TCGCCTCTTT CGCTGAACAC GAAAGCGAAT CCGTTCAGCA
     4501 CACACTTTAC GATATGGCGC AAAAAGTCCT CGGCTGCGTG CCGGAAGTGA AAGACATCCA
     4561 CCTCACCATG CCCAACAAGC ATTGCCTGCT CGTGGACCTG TCCCGCTTCG GTCAGGACAA
     4621 TCCCAACGAC TTTTCCGCTG CATAACCCTG CTTCGGGGTC ATTATAGCGA TTTTTTCGGT
     4681 ATATCCATCC TTTTTCGCAC GATATACAGG ATTTTGCCAA AGGGTTCGTG TAGACTTTCC
     4741 TTGGTGTATC CAACGGCGTC AGCCGGGCAG GATAGGTGAA GTAGGCCCAC CCGCGAGCGG
     4801 GTGTTCCTTC TTCACTGTCC CTTATTCGCA CCTGGCGGTG CTCAACGGGA ATCCTGCTCT
     4861 GCGAGGCTGG CCGTACTCCT CATTGAAGAG CTCGGAGACG AGACGAGACA GCCTGAGAAT
     4921 GGATGCGAGT AATGATACAA CAATAGCGTG CTGTTCGCAC GCTAAGGTCA GGCGGAATGG
     4981 CACTTCCTTA TTCCAGATGC GTGCGGATTA TGCATGACTG GCCGTCGTTT TAC
//
