# Supplementary material for: A scalable transposon mutagenesis system for non-model bacteria
Source: bioRxiv preprint, doi:10.64898/2025.12.22.696024, version 1 (2025-12-23)
Supplement: Plasmid sequences [file 696024_file12.zip › Plasmid sequences/Transposon variant libraries/Himar1-only libraries/pGLU_30/pGLU_9-pGLU_79-pGLU_90.gb]

LOCUS       pGLU_9-pGLU_79-pGLU_90  5033 bp ds-DNA     circular     19-NOV-2024
DEFINITION  .
KEYWORDS    "Name:pGLU_9-pGLU_79-pGLU_90" "Tnp
            Promoter:Proteobacteria_58_13166" "Abr
            Promoter:Chloroflexi_58_14067" "Selectable Marker:Erythromycin"
            "Transposase:Himar"
FEATURES             Location/Qualifiers
     promoter        114..218
                     /label="Pamp"
                     /ApEinfo_revcolor="#faac61"
                     /ApEinfo_fwdcolor="#faac61"
     CDS             219..1079
                     /label="AmpR"
                     /ApEinfo_revcolor="#f58a5e"
                     /ApEinfo_fwdcolor="#f58a5e"
     ORI             complement(1336..1724)
                     /label="R6K ORI"
                     /ApEinfo_revcolor="#f58a5e"
                     /ApEinfo_fwdcolor="#f58a5e"
     primer_bind     1914..1930
                     /label="M13 rev"
                     /ApEinfo_revcolor="#c7b0e3"
                     /ApEinfo_fwdcolor="#c7b0e3"
     prokaryote p... complement(1987..2018)
                     /label="L2U8H11"
                     /ApEinfo_revcolor="#75c6a9"
                     /ApEinfo_fwdcolor="#75c6a9"
     miscellaneous   complement(2019..2058)
                     /label="UNSX"
                     /ApEinfo_revcolor="#9eafd2"
                     /ApEinfo_fwdcolor="#9eafd2"
     miscellaneous   2078..2107
                     /label="Himar_LE"
                     /ApEinfo_revcolor="#faac61"
                     /ApEinfo_fwdcolor="#faac61"
     miscellaneous   complement(2078..2107)
                     /label="Himar_RE"
                     /ApEinfo_revcolor="#faac61"
                     /ApEinfo_fwdcolor="#faac61"
     prokaryote t... complement(2108..2193)
                     /label="TermC"
                     /ApEinfo_revcolor="#f8d3a9"
                     /ApEinfo_fwdcolor="#f8d3a9"
     misc_feature    complement(2198..2932)
                     /label="ermC"
                     /ApEinfo_revcolor="#faac61"
                     /ApEinfo_fwdcolor="#faac61"
                     /note="codon-optimized to allow Twist synthesis"
     misc_feature    complement(2930..2933)
                     /label="downstream region"
                     /ApEinfo_revcolor="#9eafd2"
                     /ApEinfo_fwdcolor="#9eafd2"
     RS421_promot... complement(2934..3098)
                     /label=14067
                     /ApEinfo_revcolor="#f58a5e"
                     /ApEinfo_fwdcolor="#f58a5e"
     misc_feature    3099..3128
                     /label="R primer binding"
                     /ApEinfo_revcolor="#d6b295"
                     /ApEinfo_fwdcolor="#d6b295"
     promoter ID ... complement(3129..3148)
                     /label=">skpp-1924-F_sk20mer-4545"
                     /ApEinfo_revcolor="#f58a5e"
                     /ApEinfo_fwdcolor="#f58a5e"
     misc_feature    complement(3149..3152)
                     /label="upstream region"
                     /ApEinfo_revcolor="#9eafd2"
                     /ApEinfo_fwdcolor="#9eafd2"
     misc_feature    complement(3149..3152)
                     /label="downstream region"
                     /ApEinfo_revcolor="#9eafd2"
                     /ApEinfo_fwdcolor="#9eafd2"
     promoter ID ... complement(3153..3172)
                     /label=">skpp-1935-F_sk20mer-860"
                     /ApEinfo_revcolor="#f58a5e"
                     /ApEinfo_fwdcolor="#f58a5e"
     misc_feature    complement(3173..3202)
                     /label="F primer binding"
                     /ApEinfo_revcolor="#d6b295"
                     /ApEinfo_fwdcolor="#d6b295"
     miscellaneous   3203..3232
                     /label="Himar_RE"
                     /ApEinfo_revcolor="#faac61"
                     /ApEinfo_fwdcolor="#faac61"
     miscellaneous   complement(3203..3232)
                     /label="Himar_LE"
                     /ApEinfo_revcolor="#faac61"
                     /ApEinfo_fwdcolor="#faac61"
     RS421_promot... 3233..3397
                     /label=13166
                     /ApEinfo_revcolor="#f58a5e"
                     /ApEinfo_fwdcolor="#f58a5e"
     misc_feature    complement(3398..3401)
                     /label="upstream region"
                     /ApEinfo_revcolor="#9eafd2"
                     /ApEinfo_fwdcolor="#9eafd2"
     CDS             3398..4444
                     /label="Himar_Tnp"
                     /ApEinfo_revcolor="#f58a5e"
                     /ApEinfo_fwdcolor="#f58a5e"
     prokaryote t... 4449..4629
                     /label="TAmarelleT9"
                     /ApEinfo_revcolor="#f58a5e"
                     /ApEinfo_fwdcolor="#f58a5e"
     miscellaneous   4630..4875
                     /label="oriT"
                     /ApEinfo_revcolor="#84b0dc"
                     /ApEinfo_fwdcolor="#84b0dc"
     miscellaneous   complement(4895..4934)
                     /label="UNS1"
                     /ApEinfo_revcolor="#9eafd2"
                     /ApEinfo_fwdcolor="#9eafd2"
     prokaryote t... complement(4935..4964)
                     /label="L2U5H11"
                     /ApEinfo_revcolor="#f8d3a9"
                     /ApEinfo_fwdcolor="#f8d3a9"
     primer_bind     complement(5017..5033)
                     /label="M13 fwd"
                     /ApEinfo_revcolor="#d59687"
                     /ApEinfo_fwdcolor="#d59687"
ORIGIN
        1 AACGTCGTGA CTGGGAAAAC CCTGGCGCTT GTGGTGGATC ACAGTTATTG GAGACTTCCT
       61 TGGCCGTACG ATGGGTTTTG TTTCAGGTAT CTGGCACTTT TCGGGGAAAT GTGCGCGGAA
      121 CCCCTATTTG TTTATTTTTC TAAATACATT CAAATATGTA TCCGCTCATG AGACAATAAC
      181 CCTGATAAAT GCTTCAATAA TATTGAAAAA GGAAGAGTAT GAGTATTCAA CATTTCCGTG
      241 TCGCCCTTAT TCCCTTTTTT GCGGCATTTT GCCTTCCTGT TTTTGCTCAC CCAGAAACGC
      301 TGGTGAAAGT AAAAGATGCT GAAGATCAGT TGGGTGCACG AGTGGGTTAC ATCGAACTGG
      361 ATCTCAACAG CGGTAAGATC CTTGAGAGTT TTCGCCCCGA AGAACGTTTT CCAATGATGA
      421 GCACTTTTAA AGTTCTGCTA TGTGGCGCGG TATTATCCCG TATTGACGCC GGGCAAGAGC
      481 AACTCGGTCG CCGCATACAC TATTCTCAGA ATGACTTGGT TGAGTACTCA CCAGTCACAG
      541 AAAAGCATCT TACGGATGGC ATGACAGTAA GAGAATTATG CAGTGCTGCC ATAACCATGA
      601 GTGATAACAC TGCGGCCAAC TTACTTCTGA CAACGATCGG AGGACCGAAG GAGCTAACCG
      661 CTTTTTTGCA CAACATGGGG GATCATGTAA CTCGCCTTGA TCGTTGGGAA CCGGAGCTGA
      721 ATGAAGCCAT ACCAAACGAC GAGCGTGACA CCACGATGCC TGTAGCAATG GCAACAACGT
      781 TGCGCAAACT ATTAACTGGC GAACTACTTA CTCTAGCTTC CCGGCAACAA TTAATAGACT
      841 GGATGGAGGC GGATAAAGTT GCAGGACCAC TTCTGCGCTC GGCCCTTCCG GCTGGCTGGT
      901 TTATTGCTGA TAAATCTGGA GCCGGTGAGC GTGGCTCTCG CGGTATCATT GCAGCACTGG
      961 GGCCAGATGG TAAGCCCTCC CGTATCGTAG TTATCTACAC GACGGGGAGT CAGGCAACTA
     1021 TGGATGAACG AAATAGACAG ATCGCTGAGA TAGGTGCCTC ACTGATTAAG CATTGGTAAC
     1081 TGTCAGACCA AGTTTACTCA TATATACTTT AGATTGATTT AAAACTTCAT TTTTAATTTA
     1141 AAAGGATCTA GGTGAAGATC CTTGAATTGC CATTATCAAC AAGTTTGTAC AAAAAAGCAG
     1201 GCTCCGAATT GGTATCACGA GGACGATTTG AAGCCCCCTA CCCATTTACG CTGACTTGAC
     1261 GGGACGGCGG CTTTGTTGAA TAGAGCGTCA GACCCCGTAG AAAAGATCAA AGGATCTTCG
     1321 GCCGGCCGGC GCGCCGATCT GAAGATCAGC AGTTCAACCT GTTGATAGTA CGTACTAAGC
     1381 TCTCATGTTT CACGTACTAA GCTCTCATGT TTAACGTACT AAGCTCTCAT GTTTAACGAA
     1441 CTAAACCCTC ATGGCTAACG TACTAAGCTC TCATGGCTAA CGTACTAAGC TCTCATGTTT
     1501 CACGTACTAA GCTCTCATGT TTGAACAATA AAATTAATAT AAATCAGCAA CTTAAATAGC
     1561 CTCTAAGGTT TTAAGTTTTA TAAGAAAAAA AAGAATATAT AAGGCTTTTA AAGCCTTTAA
     1621 GGTTTAACGG TTGTGGACAA CAAGCCAGGG ATGTAACGCA CTGAGAAGCC CTTAGAGCCT
     1681 CTCAAAGCAA TTTTGAGTGA CACAGGAACA CTTAACGGCT GACATGGGGC GCGCCCAGCT
     1741 GTAACGCCAG CAACGCGGCC TTTTTACGGT TCCTGGCCTT TTGCTGGCCT TTTGCTCACA
     1801 TGTTCTTTCC AGCGACATAT GCCATACGCC GAACTGAACT CCACCTAATG TCTTGGAGAT
     1861 TGTCGGATAG CGCGGAATAG GATTGTGCCC TCTGAGCGGA TAACAATTTC ACACAGGAAA
     1921 CAGCTATGAC CATGACACAT GCATCCACCA TCGCAGACTT ATCATCACTG AGCCTCCACC
     1981 TAGCCTATAC AACAATAGCG TGCGTGGTTA GCACGCTAGG TGGAAGGGCT CGGAGTTGTG
     2041 GTAATCTATG TATCCTGGGG TGCTCTTCAT GCTAGCGTAA CAGGTTGGAT GATAAGTCCC
     2101 CGGTCTAGCC GACTGCGCAA AAGACATAAT CGATTCACAA AAAATAGGCA CACGAAAAAC
     2161 AAGTTAAGGG ATGCAGTTTA TGCATCCCTT AACAAGCTTA CTTATTAAAT AATTTATAGC
     2221 TATTGAAAAG AGATAAGAAT TGTTCAAAGC TAATATTGTT TAAATCGTCA ATTCCTGCAT
     2281 GTTTTAAGGA ATTGTTAAAT TGATTTTTTG TAAATATTTT CTTGTATTCT TTGTTAACCC
     2341 ATTTCATAAC GAAATAATTA TACTTTTGTT TATCTTTGTG TGATATTCTT GATTTTTTTC
     2401 TACTTAATCT GATAAGTGAG CTATTCACTT TAGGTTTAGG ATGAAAATAT TCTCTTGGAA
     2461 CCATACTTAA TATAGAAATA TCAACTTCTG CCATTAAAAG TAATGCCAAT GAGCGTTTTG
     2521 TATTTAATAA TCTTTTAGCA AACCCGTATT CCACGATTAA ATAAATCTCA TTAGCTATAC
     2581 TATCAAAAAC AATTTTGCGT ATTATATCCG TACTTATGTT ATAAGGTATA TTACCATATA
     2641 TTTTATAGGA TTGGTTTTTA GGAAATTTAA ACTGCAATAT ATCCTTGTTT AAAACTTGGA
     2701 AATTATCGTG ATCAACAAGT TTATTTTCTG TAGTTTTGCA TAATTTATGG TCTATTTCAA
     2761 TGGCAGTTAC GAAATTACAC CTCTTTACTA ATTCAAGGGT AAAATGGCCT TTTCCTGAGC
     2821 CGATTTCAAA GATATTATCA TGTTCATTTA ATCTTATGTT TGTCATAATC TTGTCGATAT
     2881 TATGCTTAGA AGTAATAAAG TTTTGACTGT GTTTTATATT TTTCTCGTTC ATTGTACATT
     2941 CCTTTATGTA GAACACAGAG CATCTGAGGC TTTACGTTCC CTCACCCCCG ACCCCTCGCC
     3001 CACTGCGGCG GGCGAGGGGA GTTCAAACCT TCATGGTGGT ATGGCGGGAG AGGGGGTAGC
     3061 TTACAAGGGT AGGTTTTAAG CTCCCTCACC CCCGACCCCC AGCTTCACAC GGCGTGTGGC
     3121 TGCGGAACGT CAGCAGGCCT TGTTACAGTA CGCGGCGAAC GGGACTTTTA TTACCCTACT
     3181 CGACGCGTCC TACGCGTGAC CCTAGACCGG GGACTTATCA TCCAACCTGT TATTCGCCTC
     3241 AAGATGTGCA TGGAGCCGTA GCATGGGAGC TCAAAAGTCG TCGGACAAGT AAGCCGCAAC
     3301 AACGCTTTTC CTTGTTGTTG CGGCGTCTGT CGAGCCGACC CCCCGTGCCG CAGGCAGACC
     3361 GCCGCCGAAT GTTCCTCATT TGAGCGGATG TCTTTCCATG GAAAAAAAGG AATTTCGTGT
     3421 TTTGATAAAA TACTGTTTTC TGAAGGGAAA AAATACAGTG GAAGCAAAAA CTTGGCTTGA
     3481 TAATGAGTTT CCGGACTCTG CCCCAGGGAA ATCAACAATA ATTGATTGGT ATGCAAAATT
     3541 CAAGCGTGGT GAAATGAGCA CGGAGGACGG TGAACGCAGT GGACGCCCGA AAGAGGTGGT
     3601 TACCGACGAA AACATCAAAA AAATCCACAA AATGATTTTG AATGACCGTA AAATGAAGTT
     3661 GATCGAGATA GCAGAGGCCT TAAAGATATC AAAGGAACGT GTTGGTCATA TCATTCATCA
     3721 ATATTTGGAT ATGCGGAAGC TCTGTGCGAA ATGGGTGCCG CGCGAGCTCA CATTTGACCA
     3781 AAAACAACGA CGTGTTGATG ATTCTAAGCG GTGTTTGCAG CTGTTAACTC GTAATACACC
     3841 CGAGTTTTTC CGTCGATATG TGACAATGGA TGAAACATGG CTCCATCACT ACACTCCTGA
     3901 GTCCAATCGA CAGTCGGCTG AGTGGACAGC GACCGGTGAA CCGTCTCCGA AGCGTGGAAA
     3961 GACTCAAAAG TCCGCTGGCA AAGTAATGGC CTCTGTTTTT TGGGATGCGC ATGGAATAAT
     4021 TTTTATCGAT TATCTTGAGA AGGGAAAAAC CATCAACAGT GACTATTATA TGGCGTTATT
     4081 GGAGCGTTTG AAGGTCGAAA TCGCGGCAAA ACGGCCCCAC ATGAAGAAGA AAAAAGTGTT
     4141 GTTCCACCAA GACAACGCAC CGTGCCACAA GTCATTGAGA ACGATGGCAA AAATTCATGA
     4201 ATTGGGCTTC GAATTGCTTC CCCACCCGCC GTATTCTCCA GATCTGGCCC CCAGCGACTT
     4261 TTTCTTGTTC TCAGACCTCA AAAGGATGCT CGCAGGGAAA AAATTTGGCT GCAATGAAGA
     4321 GGTGATCGCC GAAACTGAGG CCTATTTTGA GGCAAAACCG AAGGAGTACT ACCAAAATGG
     4381 TATCAAAAAA TTGGAAGGTC GTTATAATCG TTGTATCGCT CTTGAAGGGA ACTATGTTGA
     4441 ATAAGCTTGG AATCTCCTTC TCGCCTCTTT CGCTGAACAC GAAAGCGAAT CCGTTCAGCA
     4501 CACACTTTAC GATATGGCGC AAAAAGTCCT CGGCTGCGTG CCGGAAGTGA AAGACATCCA
     4561 CCTCACCATG CCCAACAAGC ATTGCCTGCT CGTGGACCTG TCCCGCTTCG GTCAGGACAA
     4621 TCCCAACGAC TTTTCCGCTG CATAACCCTG CTTCGGGGTC ATTATAGCGA TTTTTTCGGT
     4681 ATATCCATCC TTTTTCGCAC GATATACAGG ATTTTGCCAA AGGGTTCGTG TAGACTTTCC
     4741 TTGGTGTATC CAACGGCGTC AGCCGGGCAG GATAGGTGAA GTAGGCCCAC CCGCGAGCGG
     4801 GTGTTCCTTC TTCACTGTCC CTTATTCGCA CCTGGCGGTG CTCAACGGGA ATCCTGCTCT
     4861 GCGAGGCTGG CCGTACTCCT CATTGAAGAG CTCGGAGACG AGACGAGACA GCCTGAGAAT
     4921 GGATGCGAGT AATGATACAA CAATAGCGTG CTGTTCGCAC GCTAAGGTCA GGCGGAATGG
     4981 CACTTCCTTA TTCCAGATGC GTGCGGATTA TGCATGACTG GCCGTCGTTT TAC
//
