# Supplementary material for: A scalable transposon mutagenesis system for non-model bacteria
Source: bioRxiv preprint, doi:10.64898/2025.12.22.696024, version 1 (2025-12-23)
Supplement: Plasmid sequences [file 696024_file12.zip › Plasmid sequences/Transposon variant libraries/Himar1-only libraries/pGLU_30/pGLU_9-pGLU_84-pGLU_91.gb]

LOCUS       pGLU_9-pGLU_84-pGLU_91  5033 bp ds-DNA     circular     19-NOV-2024
DEFINITION  .
KEYWORDS    "Name:pGLU_9-pGLU_84-pGLU_91" "Tnp Promoter:Firmicutes_32_14073"
            "Abr Promoter:Proteobacteria_62_13481" "Selectable
            Marker:Erythromycin" "Transposase:Himar"
FEATURES             Location/Qualifiers
     promoter        114..218
                     /label="Pamp"
                     /ApEinfo_revcolor="#faac61"
                     /ApEinfo_fwdcolor="#faac61"
     CDS             219..1079
                     /label="AmpR"
                     /ApEinfo_revcolor="#f58a5e"
                     /ApEinfo_fwdcolor="#f58a5e"
     ORI             complement(1336..1724)
                     /label="R6K ORI"
                     /ApEinfo_revcolor="#f58a5e"
                     /ApEinfo_fwdcolor="#f58a5e"
     primer_bind     1914..1930
                     /label="M13 rev"
                     /ApEinfo_revcolor="#c7b0e3"
                     /ApEinfo_fwdcolor="#c7b0e3"
     prokaryote p... complement(1987..2018)
                     /label="L2U8H11"
                     /ApEinfo_revcolor="#75c6a9"
                     /ApEinfo_fwdcolor="#75c6a9"
     miscellaneous   complement(2019..2058)
                     /label="UNSX"
                     /ApEinfo_revcolor="#9eafd2"
                     /ApEinfo_fwdcolor="#9eafd2"
     miscellaneous   2078..2107
                     /label="Himar_LE"
                     /ApEinfo_revcolor="#faac61"
                     /ApEinfo_fwdcolor="#faac61"
     miscellaneous   complement(2078..2107)
                     /label="Himar_RE"
                     /ApEinfo_revcolor="#faac61"
                     /ApEinfo_fwdcolor="#faac61"
     prokaryote t... complement(2108..2193)
                     /label="TermC"
                     /ApEinfo_revcolor="#f8d3a9"
                     /ApEinfo_fwdcolor="#f8d3a9"
     misc_feature    complement(2198..2932)
                     /label="ermC"
                     /ApEinfo_revcolor="#faac61"
                     /ApEinfo_fwdcolor="#faac61"
                     /note="codon-optimized to allow Twist synthesis"
     misc_feature    complement(2930..2933)
                     /label="downstream region"
                     /ApEinfo_revcolor="#9eafd2"
                     /ApEinfo_fwdcolor="#9eafd2"
     RS421_promot... complement(2934..3098)
                     /label=13481
                     /ApEinfo_revcolor="#f58a5e"
                     /ApEinfo_fwdcolor="#f58a5e"
     misc_feature    3099..3128
                     /label="R primer binding"
                     /ApEinfo_revcolor="#d6b295"
                     /ApEinfo_fwdcolor="#d6b295"
     promoter ID ... complement(3129..3148)
                     /label=">skpp-1929-F_sk20mer-1018"
                     /ApEinfo_revcolor="#f58a5e"
                     /ApEinfo_fwdcolor="#f58a5e"
     misc_feature    complement(3149..3152)
                     /label="downstream region"
                     /ApEinfo_revcolor="#9eafd2"
                     /ApEinfo_fwdcolor="#9eafd2"
     misc_feature    complement(3149..3152)
                     /label="upstream region"
                     /ApEinfo_revcolor="#9eafd2"
                     /ApEinfo_fwdcolor="#9eafd2"
     promoter ID ... complement(3153..3172)
                     /label=">skpp-1936-F_sk20mer-4922"
                     /ApEinfo_revcolor="#f58a5e"
                     /ApEinfo_fwdcolor="#f58a5e"
     misc_feature    complement(3173..3202)
                     /label="F primer binding"
                     /ApEinfo_revcolor="#d6b295"
                     /ApEinfo_fwdcolor="#d6b295"
     miscellaneous   3203..3232
                     /label="Himar_RE"
                     /ApEinfo_revcolor="#faac61"
                     /ApEinfo_fwdcolor="#faac61"
     miscellaneous   complement(3203..3232)
                     /label="Himar_LE"
                     /ApEinfo_revcolor="#faac61"
                     /ApEinfo_fwdcolor="#faac61"
     RS421_promot... 3233..3397
                     /label=14073
                     /ApEinfo_revcolor="#f58a5e"
                     /ApEinfo_fwdcolor="#f58a5e"
     misc_feature    complement(3398..3401)
                     /label="upstream region"
                     /ApEinfo_revcolor="#9eafd2"
                     /ApEinfo_fwdcolor="#9eafd2"
     CDS             3398..4444
                     /label="Himar_Tnp"
                     /ApEinfo_revcolor="#f58a5e"
                     /ApEinfo_fwdcolor="#f58a5e"
     prokaryote t... 4449..4629
                     /label="TAmarelleT9"
                     /ApEinfo_revcolor="#f58a5e"
                     /ApEinfo_fwdcolor="#f58a5e"
     miscellaneous   4630..4875
                     /label="oriT"
                     /ApEinfo_revcolor="#84b0dc"
                     /ApEinfo_fwdcolor="#84b0dc"
     miscellaneous   complement(4895..4934)
                     /label="UNS1"
                     /ApEinfo_revcolor="#9eafd2"
                     /ApEinfo_fwdcolor="#9eafd2"
     prokaryote t... complement(4935..4964)
                     /label="L2U5H11"
                     /ApEinfo_revcolor="#f8d3a9"
                     /ApEinfo_fwdcolor="#f8d3a9"
     primer_bind     complement(5017..5033)
                     /label="M13 fwd"
                     /ApEinfo_revcolor="#d59687"
                     /ApEinfo_fwdcolor="#d59687"
ORIGIN
        1 AACGTCGTGA CTGGGAAAAC CCTGGCGCTT GTGGTGGATC ACAGTTATTG GAGACTTCCT
       61 TGGCCGTACG ATGGGTTTTG TTTCAGGTAT CTGGCACTTT TCGGGGAAAT GTGCGCGGAA
      121 CCCCTATTTG TTTATTTTTC TAAATACATT CAAATATGTA TCCGCTCATG AGACAATAAC
      181 CCTGATAAAT GCTTCAATAA TATTGAAAAA GGAAGAGTAT GAGTATTCAA CATTTCCGTG
      241 TCGCCCTTAT TCCCTTTTTT GCGGCATTTT GCCTTCCTGT TTTTGCTCAC CCAGAAACGC
      301 TGGTGAAAGT AAAAGATGCT GAAGATCAGT TGGGTGCACG AGTGGGTTAC ATCGAACTGG
      361 ATCTCAACAG CGGTAAGATC CTTGAGAGTT TTCGCCCCGA AGAACGTTTT CCAATGATGA
      421 GCACTTTTAA AGTTCTGCTA TGTGGCGCGG TATTATCCCG TATTGACGCC GGGCAAGAGC
      481 AACTCGGTCG CCGCATACAC TATTCTCAGA ATGACTTGGT TGAGTACTCA CCAGTCACAG
      541 AAAAGCATCT TACGGATGGC ATGACAGTAA GAGAATTATG CAGTGCTGCC ATAACCATGA
      601 GTGATAACAC TGCGGCCAAC TTACTTCTGA CAACGATCGG AGGACCGAAG GAGCTAACCG
      661 CTTTTTTGCA CAACATGGGG GATCATGTAA CTCGCCTTGA TCGTTGGGAA CCGGAGCTGA
      721 ATGAAGCCAT ACCAAACGAC GAGCGTGACA CCACGATGCC TGTAGCAATG GCAACAACGT
      781 TGCGCAAACT ATTAACTGGC GAACTACTTA CTCTAGCTTC CCGGCAACAA TTAATAGACT
      841 GGATGGAGGC GGATAAAGTT GCAGGACCAC TTCTGCGCTC GGCCCTTCCG GCTGGCTGGT
      901 TTATTGCTGA TAAATCTGGA GCCGGTGAGC GTGGCTCTCG CGGTATCATT GCAGCACTGG
      961 GGCCAGATGG TAAGCCCTCC CGTATCGTAG TTATCTACAC GACGGGGAGT CAGGCAACTA
     1021 TGGATGAACG AAATAGACAG ATCGCTGAGA TAGGTGCCTC ACTGATTAAG CATTGGTAAC
     1081 TGTCAGACCA AGTTTACTCA TATATACTTT AGATTGATTT AAAACTTCAT TTTTAATTTA
     1141 AAAGGATCTA GGTGAAGATC CTTGAATTGC CATTATCAAC AAGTTTGTAC AAAAAAGCAG
     1201 GCTCCGAATT GGTATCACGA GGACGATTTG AAGCCCCCTA CCCATTTACG CTGACTTGAC
     1261 GGGACGGCGG CTTTGTTGAA TAGAGCGTCA GACCCCGTAG AAAAGATCAA AGGATCTTCG
     1321 GCCGGCCGGC GCGCCGATCT GAAGATCAGC AGTTCAACCT GTTGATAGTA CGTACTAAGC
     1381 TCTCATGTTT CACGTACTAA GCTCTCATGT TTAACGTACT AAGCTCTCAT GTTTAACGAA
     1441 CTAAACCCTC ATGGCTAACG TACTAAGCTC TCATGGCTAA CGTACTAAGC TCTCATGTTT
     1501 CACGTACTAA GCTCTCATGT TTGAACAATA AAATTAATAT AAATCAGCAA CTTAAATAGC
     1561 CTCTAAGGTT TTAAGTTTTA TAAGAAAAAA AAGAATATAT AAGGCTTTTA AAGCCTTTAA
     1621 GGTTTAACGG TTGTGGACAA CAAGCCAGGG ATGTAACGCA CTGAGAAGCC CTTAGAGCCT
     1681 CTCAAAGCAA TTTTGAGTGA CACAGGAACA CTTAACGGCT GACATGGGGC GCGCCCAGCT
     1741 GTAACGCCAG CAACGCGGCC TTTTTACGGT TCCTGGCCTT TTGCTGGCCT TTTGCTCACA
     1801 TGTTCTTTCC AGCGACATAT GCCATACGCC GAACTGAACT CCACCTAATG TCTTGGAGAT
     1861 TGTCGGATAG CGCGGAATAG GATTGTGCCC TCTGAGCGGA TAACAATTTC ACACAGGAAA
     1921 CAGCTATGAC CATGACACAT GCATCCACCA TCGCAGACTT ATCATCACTG AGCCTCCACC
     1981 TAGCCTATAC AACAATAGCG TGCGTGGTTA GCACGCTAGG TGGAAGGGCT CGGAGTTGTG
     2041 GTAATCTATG TATCCTGGGG TGCTCTTCAT GCTAGCGTAA CAGGTTGGAT GATAAGTCCC
     2101 CGGTCTAGCC GACTGCGCAA AAGACATAAT CGATTCACAA AAAATAGGCA CACGAAAAAC
     2161 AAGTTAAGGG ATGCAGTTTA TGCATCCCTT AACAAGCTTA CTTATTAAAT AATTTATAGC
     2221 TATTGAAAAG AGATAAGAAT TGTTCAAAGC TAATATTGTT TAAATCGTCA ATTCCTGCAT
     2281 GTTTTAAGGA ATTGTTAAAT TGATTTTTTG TAAATATTTT CTTGTATTCT TTGTTAACCC
     2341 ATTTCATAAC GAAATAATTA TACTTTTGTT TATCTTTGTG TGATATTCTT GATTTTTTTC
     2401 TACTTAATCT GATAAGTGAG CTATTCACTT TAGGTTTAGG ATGAAAATAT TCTCTTGGAA
     2461 CCATACTTAA TATAGAAATA TCAACTTCTG CCATTAAAAG TAATGCCAAT GAGCGTTTTG
     2521 TATTTAATAA TCTTTTAGCA AACCCGTATT CCACGATTAA ATAAATCTCA TTAGCTATAC
     2581 TATCAAAAAC AATTTTGCGT ATTATATCCG TACTTATGTT ATAAGGTATA TTACCATATA
     2641 TTTTATAGGA TTGGTTTTTA GGAAATTTAA ACTGCAATAT ATCCTTGTTT AAAACTTGGA
     2701 AATTATCGTG ATCAACAAGT TTATTTTCTG TAGTTTTGCA TAATTTATGG TCTATTTCAA
     2761 TGGCAGTTAC GAAATTACAC CTCTTTACTA ATTCAAGGGT AAAATGGCCT TTTCCTGAGC
     2821 CGATTTCAAA GATATTATCA TGTTCATTTA ATCTTATGTT TGTCATAATC TTGTCGATAT
     2881 TATGCTTAGA AGTAATAAAG TTTTGACTGT GTTTTATATT TTTCTCGTTC ATTCCCCCCT
     2941 CCCGAAGTTC TTGTAACTAT TTAGTAAGGT TCAAGAACGA AAGGATAAGG GATGAGGCGG
     3001 AGAAATGGCG CGCGGCCGCG AAAAATTCAC GCGGCGGCGC GCCATTGCGG GGTGCAACCC
     3061 CGGCGAAATG AAAGGCGCCG CGCGGAGGCG GCGGCGCCCC AGCTTCACAC GGCGTGTGGC
     3121 TGCGGAACCG CCTTGGATAA ACGGAACTTA CGTATCAGTG TCGGGCACAG TCACCCTACT
     3181 CGACGCGTCC TACGCGTGAC CCTAGACCGG GGACTTATCA TCCAACCTGT TAAAGTTAAG
     3241 TGTACTGATT ATAGTGAAAC TTAGTGAGTT GCTTTTTATG AGACTTAGTG AGTTGCTAAT
     3301 TTGAAGTTAA GTATGCTACC TATATGAAAC TAAGTGAGGC TCACAAAATA TCAAAGTTGT
     3361 AAATGCTAAA AACAGGAAAG TTGAGGGATT GGTATAAATG GAAAAAAAGG AATTTCGTGT
     3421 TTTGATAAAA TACTGTTTTC TGAAGGGAAA AAATACAGTG GAAGCAAAAA CTTGGCTTGA
     3481 TAATGAGTTT CCGGACTCTG CCCCAGGGAA ATCAACAATA ATTGATTGGT ATGCAAAATT
     3541 CAAGCGTGGT GAAATGAGCA CGGAGGACGG TGAACGCAGT GGACGCCCGA AAGAGGTGGT
     3601 TACCGACGAA AACATCAAAA AAATCCACAA AATGATTTTG AATGACCGTA AAATGAAGTT
     3661 GATCGAGATA GCAGAGGCCT TAAAGATATC AAAGGAACGT GTTGGTCATA TCATTCATCA
     3721 ATATTTGGAT ATGCGGAAGC TCTGTGCGAA ATGGGTGCCG CGCGAGCTCA CATTTGACCA
     3781 AAAACAACGA CGTGTTGATG ATTCTAAGCG GTGTTTGCAG CTGTTAACTC GTAATACACC
     3841 CGAGTTTTTC CGTCGATATG TGACAATGGA TGAAACATGG CTCCATCACT ACACTCCTGA
     3901 GTCCAATCGA CAGTCGGCTG AGTGGACAGC GACCGGTGAA CCGTCTCCGA AGCGTGGAAA
     3961 GACTCAAAAG TCCGCTGGCA AAGTAATGGC CTCTGTTTTT TGGGATGCGC ATGGAATAAT
     4021 TTTTATCGAT TATCTTGAGA AGGGAAAAAC CATCAACAGT GACTATTATA TGGCGTTATT
     4081 GGAGCGTTTG AAGGTCGAAA TCGCGGCAAA ACGGCCCCAC ATGAAGAAGA AAAAAGTGTT
     4141 GTTCCACCAA GACAACGCAC CGTGCCACAA GTCATTGAGA ACGATGGCAA AAATTCATGA
     4201 ATTGGGCTTC GAATTGCTTC CCCACCCGCC GTATTCTCCA GATCTGGCCC CCAGCGACTT
     4261 TTTCTTGTTC TCAGACCTCA AAAGGATGCT CGCAGGGAAA AAATTTGGCT GCAATGAAGA
     4321 GGTGATCGCC GAAACTGAGG CCTATTTTGA GGCAAAACCG AAGGAGTACT ACCAAAATGG
     4381 TATCAAAAAA TTGGAAGGTC GTTATAATCG TTGTATCGCT CTTGAAGGGA ACTATGTTGA
     4441 ATAAGCTTGG AATCTCCTTC TCGCCTCTTT CGCTGAACAC GAAAGCGAAT CCGTTCAGCA
     4501 CACACTTTAC GATATGGCGC AAAAAGTCCT CGGCTGCGTG CCGGAAGTGA AAGACATCCA
     4561 CCTCACCATG CCCAACAAGC ATTGCCTGCT CGTGGACCTG TCCCGCTTCG GTCAGGACAA
     4621 TCCCAACGAC TTTTCCGCTG CATAACCCTG CTTCGGGGTC ATTATAGCGA TTTTTTCGGT
     4681 ATATCCATCC TTTTTCGCAC GATATACAGG ATTTTGCCAA AGGGTTCGTG TAGACTTTCC
     4741 TTGGTGTATC CAACGGCGTC AGCCGGGCAG GATAGGTGAA GTAGGCCCAC CCGCGAGCGG
     4801 GTGTTCCTTC TTCACTGTCC CTTATTCGCA CCTGGCGGTG CTCAACGGGA ATCCTGCTCT
     4861 GCGAGGCTGG CCGTACTCCT CATTGAAGAG CTCGGAGACG AGACGAGACA GCCTGAGAAT
     4921 GGATGCGAGT AATGATACAA CAATAGCGTG CTGTTCGCAC GCTAAGGTCA GGCGGAATGG
     4981 CACTTCCTTA TTCCAGATGC GTGCGGATTA TGCATGACTG GCCGTCGTTT TAC
//
