# Supplementary material for: A scalable transposon mutagenesis system for non-model bacteria
Source: bioRxiv preprint, doi:10.64898/2025.12.22.696024, version 1 (2025-12-23)
Supplement: Plasmid sequences [file 696024_file12.zip › Plasmid sequences/Transposon variant libraries/Himar1-only libraries/pGLU_30/pGLU_9-pGLU_75-pGLU_86.gb]

LOCUS       pGLU_9-pGLU_75-pGLU_86  5033 bp ds-DNA     circular     19-NOV-2024
DEFINITION  .
KEYWORDS    "Name:pGLU_9-pGLU_75-pGLU_86" "Tnp Promoter:Dummy" "Abr
            Promoter:Cyanobacteria_44_13463" "Selectable Marker:Erythromycin"
            "Transposase:Himar"
FEATURES             Location/Qualifiers
     promoter        114..218
                     /label="Pamp"
                     /ApEinfo_revcolor="#faac61"
                     /ApEinfo_fwdcolor="#faac61"
     CDS             219..1079
                     /label="AmpR"
                     /ApEinfo_revcolor="#f58a5e"
                     /ApEinfo_fwdcolor="#f58a5e"
     ORI             complement(1336..1724)
                     /label="R6K ORI"
                     /ApEinfo_revcolor="#f58a5e"
                     /ApEinfo_fwdcolor="#f58a5e"
     primer_bind     1914..1930
                     /label="M13 rev"
                     /ApEinfo_revcolor="#c7b0e3"
                     /ApEinfo_fwdcolor="#c7b0e3"
     prokaryote p... complement(1987..2018)
                     /label="L2U8H11"
                     /ApEinfo_revcolor="#75c6a9"
                     /ApEinfo_fwdcolor="#75c6a9"
     miscellaneous   complement(2019..2058)
                     /label="UNSX"
                     /ApEinfo_revcolor="#9eafd2"
                     /ApEinfo_fwdcolor="#9eafd2"
     miscellaneous   2078..2107
                     /label="Himar_LE"
                     /ApEinfo_revcolor="#faac61"
                     /ApEinfo_fwdcolor="#faac61"
     miscellaneous   complement(2078..2107)
                     /label="Himar_RE"
                     /ApEinfo_revcolor="#faac61"
                     /ApEinfo_fwdcolor="#faac61"
     prokaryote t... complement(2108..2193)
                     /label="TermC"
                     /ApEinfo_revcolor="#f8d3a9"
                     /ApEinfo_fwdcolor="#f8d3a9"
     misc_feature    complement(2198..2932)
                     /label="ermC"
                     /ApEinfo_revcolor="#faac61"
                     /ApEinfo_fwdcolor="#faac61"
                     /note="codon-optimized to allow Twist synthesis"
     misc_feature    complement(2930..2933)
                     /label="downstream region"
                     /ApEinfo_revcolor="#9eafd2"
                     /ApEinfo_fwdcolor="#9eafd2"
     RS421_promot... complement(2934..3098)
                     /label=13463
                     /ApEinfo_revcolor="#f58a5e"
                     /ApEinfo_fwdcolor="#f58a5e"
     misc_feature    3099..3128
                     /label="R primer binding"
                     /ApEinfo_revcolor="#d6b295"
                     /ApEinfo_fwdcolor="#d6b295"
     promoter ID ... complement(3129..3148)
                     /label=">skpp-1920-F_sk20mer-2104"
                     /ApEinfo_revcolor="#f58a5e"
                     /ApEinfo_fwdcolor="#f58a5e"
     misc_feature    complement(3149..3152)
                     /label="upstream region"
                     /ApEinfo_revcolor="#9eafd2"
                     /ApEinfo_fwdcolor="#9eafd2"
     misc_feature    complement(3149..3152)
                     /label="downstream region"
                     /ApEinfo_revcolor="#9eafd2"
                     /ApEinfo_fwdcolor="#9eafd2"
     promoter ID ... complement(3153..3172)
                     /label=">skpp-1931-F_sk20mer-5677"
                     /ApEinfo_revcolor="#f58a5e"
                     /ApEinfo_fwdcolor="#f58a5e"
     misc_feature    complement(3173..3202)
                     /label="F primer binding"
                     /ApEinfo_revcolor="#d6b295"
                     /ApEinfo_fwdcolor="#d6b295"
     miscellaneous   complement(3203..3232)
                     /label="Himar_LE"
                     /ApEinfo_revcolor="#faac61"
                     /ApEinfo_fwdcolor="#faac61"
     misc_feature    3233..3397
                     /label="Dummy_[tnp]"
                     /ApEinfo_revcolor="#c6c9d1"
                     /ApEinfo_fwdcolor="#c6c9d1"
     misc_feature    complement(3398..3401)
                     /label="upstream region"
                     /ApEinfo_revcolor="#9eafd2"
                     /ApEinfo_fwdcolor="#9eafd2"
     CDS             3398..4444
                     /label="Himar_Tnp"
                     /ApEinfo_revcolor="#f58a5e"
                     /ApEinfo_fwdcolor="#f58a5e"
     prokaryote t... 4449..4629
                     /label="TAmarelleT9"
                     /ApEinfo_revcolor="#f58a5e"
                     /ApEinfo_fwdcolor="#f58a5e"
     miscellaneous   4630..4875
                     /label="oriT"
                     /ApEinfo_revcolor="#84b0dc"
                     /ApEinfo_fwdcolor="#84b0dc"
     miscellaneous   complement(4895..4934)
                     /label="UNS1"
                     /ApEinfo_revcolor="#9eafd2"
                     /ApEinfo_fwdcolor="#9eafd2"
     prokaryote t... complement(4935..4964)
                     /label="L2U5H11"
                     /ApEinfo_revcolor="#f8d3a9"
                     /ApEinfo_fwdcolor="#f8d3a9"
     primer_bind     complement(5017..5033)
                     /label="M13 fwd"
                     /ApEinfo_revcolor="#d59687"
                     /ApEinfo_fwdcolor="#d59687"
ORIGIN
        1 AACGTCGTGA CTGGGAAAAC CCTGGCGCTT GTGGTGGATC ACAGTTATTG GAGACTTCCT
       61 TGGCCGTACG ATGGGTTTTG TTTCAGGTAT CTGGCACTTT TCGGGGAAAT GTGCGCGGAA
      121 CCCCTATTTG TTTATTTTTC TAAATACATT CAAATATGTA TCCGCTCATG AGACAATAAC
      181 CCTGATAAAT GCTTCAATAA TATTGAAAAA GGAAGAGTAT GAGTATTCAA CATTTCCGTG
      241 TCGCCCTTAT TCCCTTTTTT GCGGCATTTT GCCTTCCTGT TTTTGCTCAC CCAGAAACGC
      301 TGGTGAAAGT AAAAGATGCT GAAGATCAGT TGGGTGCACG AGTGGGTTAC ATCGAACTGG
      361 ATCTCAACAG CGGTAAGATC CTTGAGAGTT TTCGCCCCGA AGAACGTTTT CCAATGATGA
      421 GCACTTTTAA AGTTCTGCTA TGTGGCGCGG TATTATCCCG TATTGACGCC GGGCAAGAGC
      481 AACTCGGTCG CCGCATACAC TATTCTCAGA ATGACTTGGT TGAGTACTCA CCAGTCACAG
      541 AAAAGCATCT TACGGATGGC ATGACAGTAA GAGAATTATG CAGTGCTGCC ATAACCATGA
      601 GTGATAACAC TGCGGCCAAC TTACTTCTGA CAACGATCGG AGGACCGAAG GAGCTAACCG
      661 CTTTTTTGCA CAACATGGGG GATCATGTAA CTCGCCTTGA TCGTTGGGAA CCGGAGCTGA
      721 ATGAAGCCAT ACCAAACGAC GAGCGTGACA CCACGATGCC TGTAGCAATG GCAACAACGT
      781 TGCGCAAACT ATTAACTGGC GAACTACTTA CTCTAGCTTC CCGGCAACAA TTAATAGACT
      841 GGATGGAGGC GGATAAAGTT GCAGGACCAC TTCTGCGCTC GGCCCTTCCG GCTGGCTGGT
      901 TTATTGCTGA TAAATCTGGA GCCGGTGAGC GTGGCTCTCG CGGTATCATT GCAGCACTGG
      961 GGCCAGATGG TAAGCCCTCC CGTATCGTAG TTATCTACAC GACGGGGAGT CAGGCAACTA
     1021 TGGATGAACG AAATAGACAG ATCGCTGAGA TAGGTGCCTC ACTGATTAAG CATTGGTAAC
     1081 TGTCAGACCA AGTTTACTCA TATATACTTT AGATTGATTT AAAACTTCAT TTTTAATTTA
     1141 AAAGGATCTA GGTGAAGATC CTTGAATTGC CATTATCAAC AAGTTTGTAC AAAAAAGCAG
     1201 GCTCCGAATT GGTATCACGA GGACGATTTG AAGCCCCCTA CCCATTTACG CTGACTTGAC
     1261 GGGACGGCGG CTTTGTTGAA TAGAGCGTCA GACCCCGTAG AAAAGATCAA AGGATCTTCG
     1321 GCCGGCCGGC GCGCCGATCT GAAGATCAGC AGTTCAACCT GTTGATAGTA CGTACTAAGC
     1381 TCTCATGTTT CACGTACTAA GCTCTCATGT TTAACGTACT AAGCTCTCAT GTTTAACGAA
     1441 CTAAACCCTC ATGGCTAACG TACTAAGCTC TCATGGCTAA CGTACTAAGC TCTCATGTTT
     1501 CACGTACTAA GCTCTCATGT TTGAACAATA AAATTAATAT AAATCAGCAA CTTAAATAGC
     1561 CTCTAAGGTT TTAAGTTTTA TAAGAAAAAA AAGAATATAT AAGGCTTTTA AAGCCTTTAA
     1621 GGTTTAACGG TTGTGGACAA CAAGCCAGGG ATGTAACGCA CTGAGAAGCC CTTAGAGCCT
     1681 CTCAAAGCAA TTTTGAGTGA CACAGGAACA CTTAACGGCT GACATGGGGC GCGCCCAGCT
     1741 GTAACGCCAG CAACGCGGCC TTTTTACGGT TCCTGGCCTT TTGCTGGCCT TTTGCTCACA
     1801 TGTTCTTTCC AGCGACATAT GCCATACGCC GAACTGAACT CCACCTAATG TCTTGGAGAT
     1861 TGTCGGATAG CGCGGAATAG GATTGTGCCC TCTGAGCGGA TAACAATTTC ACACAGGAAA
     1921 CAGCTATGAC CATGACACAT GCATCCACCA TCGCAGACTT ATCATCACTG AGCCTCCACC
     1981 TAGCCTATAC AACAATAGCG TGCGTGGTTA GCACGCTAGG TGGAAGGGCT CGGAGTTGTG
     2041 GTAATCTATG TATCCTGGGG TGCTCTTCAT GCTAGCGTAA CAGGTTGGAT GATAAGTCCC
     2101 CGGTCTAGCC GACTGCGCAA AAGACATAAT CGATTCACAA AAAATAGGCA CACGAAAAAC
     2161 AAGTTAAGGG ATGCAGTTTA TGCATCCCTT AACAAGCTTA CTTATTAAAT AATTTATAGC
     2221 TATTGAAAAG AGATAAGAAT TGTTCAAAGC TAATATTGTT TAAATCGTCA ATTCCTGCAT
     2281 GTTTTAAGGA ATTGTTAAAT TGATTTTTTG TAAATATTTT CTTGTATTCT TTGTTAACCC
     2341 ATTTCATAAC GAAATAATTA TACTTTTGTT TATCTTTGTG TGATATTCTT GATTTTTTTC
     2401 TACTTAATCT GATAAGTGAG CTATTCACTT TAGGTTTAGG ATGAAAATAT TCTCTTGGAA
     2461 CCATACTTAA TATAGAAATA TCAACTTCTG CCATTAAAAG TAATGCCAAT GAGCGTTTTG
     2521 TATTTAATAA TCTTTTAGCA AACCCGTATT CCACGATTAA ATAAATCTCA TTAGCTATAC
     2581 TATCAAAAAC AATTTTGCGT ATTATATCCG TACTTATGTT ATAAGGTATA TTACCATATA
     2641 TTTTATAGGA TTGGTTTTTA GGAAATTTAA ACTGCAATAT ATCCTTGTTT AAAACTTGGA
     2701 AATTATCGTG ATCAACAAGT TTATTTTCTG TAGTTTTGCA TAATTTATGG TCTATTTCAA
     2761 TGGCAGTTAC GAAATTACAC CTCTTTACTA ATTCAAGGGT AAAATGGCCT TTTCCTGAGC
     2821 CGATTTCAAA GATATTATCA TGTTCATTTA ATCTTATGTT TGTCATAATC TTGTCGATAT
     2881 TATGCTTAGA AGTAATAAAG TTTTGACTGT GTTTTATATT TTTCTCGTTC ATTTACTAAA
     2941 TTTTCCTTAG GCAATGGGCA ACTGTTCACT GTAATGTTCA TTCTCTCCCG CCTAGCTCGG
     3001 CAGGTTTACC CTTTTCTGAA CAGTATTAAC TTAACGTGAA CTCGACGGAA CCTAACCCCA
     3061 ATCCCTTCCC TACAAGGGAA GGGGCTGAAA ATCTATAACC AGCTTCACAC GGCGTGTGGC
     3121 TGCGGAACGC GCAATAACCG CTACTACATA CGCTATGGAC CCTCCTCACA GGACCCTACT
     3181 CGACGCGTCC TACGCGTGAC CCTAGACCGG GGACTTATCA TCCAACCTGT TATTTGCTTG
     3241 TGCACTGCTA CGCCATGCCG AGGCCGGTCC GGCGGGCGAA GCATATAAAA GAAGCTCGTC
     3301 ACATCCACAC AGTTGCATCG TACGTCGGTC TAGGGATCGT ACTTCGCCTC TAATTCCACA
     3361 TGCGCGCGGT GCAGGTGTAA GTGTACGAAG TCTAAGGATG GAAAAAAAGG AATTTCGTGT
     3421 TTTGATAAAA TACTGTTTTC TGAAGGGAAA AAATACAGTG GAAGCAAAAA CTTGGCTTGA
     3481 TAATGAGTTT CCGGACTCTG CCCCAGGGAA ATCAACAATA ATTGATTGGT ATGCAAAATT
     3541 CAAGCGTGGT GAAATGAGCA CGGAGGACGG TGAACGCAGT GGACGCCCGA AAGAGGTGGT
     3601 TACCGACGAA AACATCAAAA AAATCCACAA AATGATTTTG AATGACCGTA AAATGAAGTT
     3661 GATCGAGATA GCAGAGGCCT TAAAGATATC AAAGGAACGT GTTGGTCATA TCATTCATCA
     3721 ATATTTGGAT ATGCGGAAGC TCTGTGCGAA ATGGGTGCCG CGCGAGCTCA CATTTGACCA
     3781 AAAACAACGA CGTGTTGATG ATTCTAAGCG GTGTTTGCAG CTGTTAACTC GTAATACACC
     3841 CGAGTTTTTC CGTCGATATG TGACAATGGA TGAAACATGG CTCCATCACT ACACTCCTGA
     3901 GTCCAATCGA CAGTCGGCTG AGTGGACAGC GACCGGTGAA CCGTCTCCGA AGCGTGGAAA
     3961 GACTCAAAAG TCCGCTGGCA AAGTAATGGC CTCTGTTTTT TGGGATGCGC ATGGAATAAT
     4021 TTTTATCGAT TATCTTGAGA AGGGAAAAAC CATCAACAGT GACTATTATA TGGCGTTATT
     4081 GGAGCGTTTG AAGGTCGAAA TCGCGGCAAA ACGGCCCCAC ATGAAGAAGA AAAAAGTGTT
     4141 GTTCCACCAA GACAACGCAC CGTGCCACAA GTCATTGAGA ACGATGGCAA AAATTCATGA
     4201 ATTGGGCTTC GAATTGCTTC CCCACCCGCC GTATTCTCCA GATCTGGCCC CCAGCGACTT
     4261 TTTCTTGTTC TCAGACCTCA AAAGGATGCT CGCAGGGAAA AAATTTGGCT GCAATGAAGA
     4321 GGTGATCGCC GAAACTGAGG CCTATTTTGA GGCAAAACCG AAGGAGTACT ACCAAAATGG
     4381 TATCAAAAAA TTGGAAGGTC GTTATAATCG TTGTATCGCT CTTGAAGGGA ACTATGTTGA
     4441 ATAAGCTTGG AATCTCCTTC TCGCCTCTTT CGCTGAACAC GAAAGCGAAT CCGTTCAGCA
     4501 CACACTTTAC GATATGGCGC AAAAAGTCCT CGGCTGCGTG CCGGAAGTGA AAGACATCCA
     4561 CCTCACCATG CCCAACAAGC ATTGCCTGCT CGTGGACCTG TCCCGCTTCG GTCAGGACAA
     4621 TCCCAACGAC TTTTCCGCTG CATAACCCTG CTTCGGGGTC ATTATAGCGA TTTTTTCGGT
     4681 ATATCCATCC TTTTTCGCAC GATATACAGG ATTTTGCCAA AGGGTTCGTG TAGACTTTCC
     4741 TTGGTGTATC CAACGGCGTC AGCCGGGCAG GATAGGTGAA GTAGGCCCAC CCGCGAGCGG
     4801 GTGTTCCTTC TTCACTGTCC CTTATTCGCA CCTGGCGGTG CTCAACGGGA ATCCTGCTCT
     4861 GCGAGGCTGG CCGTACTCCT CATTGAAGAG CTCGGAGACG AGACGAGACA GCCTGAGAAT
     4921 GGATGCGAGT AATGATACAA CAATAGCGTG CTGTTCGCAC GCTAAGGTCA GGCGGAATGG
     4981 CACTTCCTTA TTCCAGATGC GTGCGGATTA TGCATGACTG GCCGTCGTTT TAC
//
