# Supplementary material for: A scalable transposon mutagenesis system for non-model bacteria
Source: bioRxiv preprint, doi:10.64898/2025.12.22.696024, version 1 (2025-12-23)
Supplement: Plasmid sequences [file 696024_file12.zip › Plasmid sequences/Transposon variant libraries/Himar1-only libraries/pGLU_30/pGLU_9-pGLU_76-pGLU_95.gb]

LOCUS       pGLU_9-pGLU_76-pGLU_95  5033 bp ds-DNA     circular     19-NOV-2024
DEFINITION  .
KEYWORDS    "Name:pGLU_9-pGLU_76-pGLU_95" "Tnp Promoter:Euryarchaeota_32_13453"
            "Abr Promoter:Firmicutes_40_13926" "Selectable Marker:Erythromycin"
            "Transposase:Himar"
FEATURES             Location/Qualifiers
     promoter        114..218
                     /label="Pamp"
                     /ApEinfo_revcolor="#faac61"
                     /ApEinfo_fwdcolor="#faac61"
     CDS             219..1079
                     /label="AmpR"
                     /ApEinfo_revcolor="#f58a5e"
                     /ApEinfo_fwdcolor="#f58a5e"
     ORI             complement(1336..1724)
                     /label="R6K ORI"
                     /ApEinfo_revcolor="#f58a5e"
                     /ApEinfo_fwdcolor="#f58a5e"
     primer_bind     1914..1930
                     /label="M13 rev"
                     /ApEinfo_revcolor="#c7b0e3"
                     /ApEinfo_fwdcolor="#c7b0e3"
     prokaryote p... complement(1987..2018)
                     /label="L2U8H11"
                     /ApEinfo_revcolor="#75c6a9"
                     /ApEinfo_fwdcolor="#75c6a9"
     miscellaneous   complement(2019..2058)
                     /label="UNSX"
                     /ApEinfo_revcolor="#9eafd2"
                     /ApEinfo_fwdcolor="#9eafd2"
     miscellaneous   2078..2107
                     /label="Himar_LE"
                     /ApEinfo_revcolor="#faac61"
                     /ApEinfo_fwdcolor="#faac61"
     miscellaneous   complement(2078..2107)
                     /label="Himar_RE"
                     /ApEinfo_revcolor="#faac61"
                     /ApEinfo_fwdcolor="#faac61"
     prokaryote t... complement(2108..2193)
                     /label="TermC"
                     /ApEinfo_revcolor="#f8d3a9"
                     /ApEinfo_fwdcolor="#f8d3a9"
     misc_feature    complement(2198..2932)
                     /label="ermC"
                     /ApEinfo_revcolor="#faac61"
                     /ApEinfo_fwdcolor="#faac61"
                     /note="codon-optimized to allow Twist synthesis"
     misc_feature    complement(2930..2933)
                     /label="downstream region"
                     /ApEinfo_revcolor="#9eafd2"
                     /ApEinfo_fwdcolor="#9eafd2"
     RS421_promot... complement(2934..3098)
                     /label=13926
                     /ApEinfo_revcolor="#f58a5e"
                     /ApEinfo_fwdcolor="#f58a5e"
     misc_feature    3099..3128
                     /label="R primer binding"
                     /ApEinfo_revcolor="#d6b295"
                     /ApEinfo_fwdcolor="#d6b295"
     promoter ID ... complement(3129..3148)
                     /label=">skpp-1921-F_sk20mer-3899"
                     /ApEinfo_revcolor="#f58a5e"
                     /ApEinfo_fwdcolor="#f58a5e"
     misc_feature    complement(3149..3152)
                     /label="upstream region"
                     /ApEinfo_revcolor="#9eafd2"
                     /ApEinfo_fwdcolor="#9eafd2"
     misc_feature    complement(3149..3152)
                     /label="downstream region"
                     /ApEinfo_revcolor="#9eafd2"
                     /ApEinfo_fwdcolor="#9eafd2"
     promoter ID ... complement(3153..3172)
                     /label=">skpp-1940-F_sk20mer-8695"
                     /ApEinfo_revcolor="#f58a5e"
                     /ApEinfo_fwdcolor="#f58a5e"
     misc_feature    complement(3173..3202)
                     /label="F primer binding"
                     /ApEinfo_revcolor="#d6b295"
                     /ApEinfo_fwdcolor="#d6b295"
     miscellaneous   3203..3232
                     /label="Himar_RE"
                     /ApEinfo_revcolor="#faac61"
                     /ApEinfo_fwdcolor="#faac61"
     miscellaneous   complement(3203..3232)
                     /label="Himar_LE"
                     /ApEinfo_revcolor="#faac61"
                     /ApEinfo_fwdcolor="#faac61"
     RS421_promot... 3233..3397
                     /label=13453
                     /ApEinfo_revcolor="#f58a5e"
                     /ApEinfo_fwdcolor="#f58a5e"
     misc_feature    complement(3398..3401)
                     /label="upstream region"
                     /ApEinfo_revcolor="#9eafd2"
                     /ApEinfo_fwdcolor="#9eafd2"
     CDS             3398..4444
                     /label="Himar_Tnp"
                     /ApEinfo_revcolor="#f58a5e"
                     /ApEinfo_fwdcolor="#f58a5e"
     prokaryote t... 4449..4629
                     /label="TAmarelleT9"
                     /ApEinfo_revcolor="#f58a5e"
                     /ApEinfo_fwdcolor="#f58a5e"
     miscellaneous   4630..4875
                     /label="oriT"
                     /ApEinfo_revcolor="#84b0dc"
                     /ApEinfo_fwdcolor="#84b0dc"
     miscellaneous   complement(4895..4934)
                     /label="UNS1"
                     /ApEinfo_revcolor="#9eafd2"
                     /ApEinfo_fwdcolor="#9eafd2"
     prokaryote t... complement(4935..4964)
                     /label="L2U5H11"
                     /ApEinfo_revcolor="#f8d3a9"
                     /ApEinfo_fwdcolor="#f8d3a9"
     primer_bind     complement(5017..5033)
                     /label="M13 fwd"
                     /ApEinfo_revcolor="#d59687"
                     /ApEinfo_fwdcolor="#d59687"
ORIGIN
        1 AACGTCGTGA CTGGGAAAAC CCTGGCGCTT GTGGTGGATC ACAGTTATTG GAGACTTCCT
       61 TGGCCGTACG ATGGGTTTTG TTTCAGGTAT CTGGCACTTT TCGGGGAAAT GTGCGCGGAA
      121 CCCCTATTTG TTTATTTTTC TAAATACATT CAAATATGTA TCCGCTCATG AGACAATAAC
      181 CCTGATAAAT GCTTCAATAA TATTGAAAAA GGAAGAGTAT GAGTATTCAA CATTTCCGTG
      241 TCGCCCTTAT TCCCTTTTTT GCGGCATTTT GCCTTCCTGT TTTTGCTCAC CCAGAAACGC
      301 TGGTGAAAGT AAAAGATGCT GAAGATCAGT TGGGTGCACG AGTGGGTTAC ATCGAACTGG
      361 ATCTCAACAG CGGTAAGATC CTTGAGAGTT TTCGCCCCGA AGAACGTTTT CCAATGATGA
      421 GCACTTTTAA AGTTCTGCTA TGTGGCGCGG TATTATCCCG TATTGACGCC GGGCAAGAGC
      481 AACTCGGTCG CCGCATACAC TATTCTCAGA ATGACTTGGT TGAGTACTCA CCAGTCACAG
      541 AAAAGCATCT TACGGATGGC ATGACAGTAA GAGAATTATG CAGTGCTGCC ATAACCATGA
      601 GTGATAACAC TGCGGCCAAC TTACTTCTGA CAACGATCGG AGGACCGAAG GAGCTAACCG
      661 CTTTTTTGCA CAACATGGGG GATCATGTAA CTCGCCTTGA TCGTTGGGAA CCGGAGCTGA
      721 ATGAAGCCAT ACCAAACGAC GAGCGTGACA CCACGATGCC TGTAGCAATG GCAACAACGT
      781 TGCGCAAACT ATTAACTGGC GAACTACTTA CTCTAGCTTC CCGGCAACAA TTAATAGACT
      841 GGATGGAGGC GGATAAAGTT GCAGGACCAC TTCTGCGCTC GGCCCTTCCG GCTGGCTGGT
      901 TTATTGCTGA TAAATCTGGA GCCGGTGAGC GTGGCTCTCG CGGTATCATT GCAGCACTGG
      961 GGCCAGATGG TAAGCCCTCC CGTATCGTAG TTATCTACAC GACGGGGAGT CAGGCAACTA
     1021 TGGATGAACG AAATAGACAG ATCGCTGAGA TAGGTGCCTC ACTGATTAAG CATTGGTAAC
     1081 TGTCAGACCA AGTTTACTCA TATATACTTT AGATTGATTT AAAACTTCAT TTTTAATTTA
     1141 AAAGGATCTA GGTGAAGATC CTTGAATTGC CATTATCAAC AAGTTTGTAC AAAAAAGCAG
     1201 GCTCCGAATT GGTATCACGA GGACGATTTG AAGCCCCCTA CCCATTTACG CTGACTTGAC
     1261 GGGACGGCGG CTTTGTTGAA TAGAGCGTCA GACCCCGTAG AAAAGATCAA AGGATCTTCG
     1321 GCCGGCCGGC GCGCCGATCT GAAGATCAGC AGTTCAACCT GTTGATAGTA CGTACTAAGC
     1381 TCTCATGTTT CACGTACTAA GCTCTCATGT TTAACGTACT AAGCTCTCAT GTTTAACGAA
     1441 CTAAACCCTC ATGGCTAACG TACTAAGCTC TCATGGCTAA CGTACTAAGC TCTCATGTTT
     1501 CACGTACTAA GCTCTCATGT TTGAACAATA AAATTAATAT AAATCAGCAA CTTAAATAGC
     1561 CTCTAAGGTT TTAAGTTTTA TAAGAAAAAA AAGAATATAT AAGGCTTTTA AAGCCTTTAA
     1621 GGTTTAACGG TTGTGGACAA CAAGCCAGGG ATGTAACGCA CTGAGAAGCC CTTAGAGCCT
     1681 CTCAAAGCAA TTTTGAGTGA CACAGGAACA CTTAACGGCT GACATGGGGC GCGCCCAGCT
     1741 GTAACGCCAG CAACGCGGCC TTTTTACGGT TCCTGGCCTT TTGCTGGCCT TTTGCTCACA
     1801 TGTTCTTTCC AGCGACATAT GCCATACGCC GAACTGAACT CCACCTAATG TCTTGGAGAT
     1861 TGTCGGATAG CGCGGAATAG GATTGTGCCC TCTGAGCGGA TAACAATTTC ACACAGGAAA
     1921 CAGCTATGAC CATGACACAT GCATCCACCA TCGCAGACTT ATCATCACTG AGCCTCCACC
     1981 TAGCCTATAC AACAATAGCG TGCGTGGTTA GCACGCTAGG TGGAAGGGCT CGGAGTTGTG
     2041 GTAATCTATG TATCCTGGGG TGCTCTTCAT GCTAGCGTAA CAGGTTGGAT GATAAGTCCC
     2101 CGGTCTAGCC GACTGCGCAA AAGACATAAT CGATTCACAA AAAATAGGCA CACGAAAAAC
     2161 AAGTTAAGGG ATGCAGTTTA TGCATCCCTT AACAAGCTTA CTTATTAAAT AATTTATAGC
     2221 TATTGAAAAG AGATAAGAAT TGTTCAAAGC TAATATTGTT TAAATCGTCA ATTCCTGCAT
     2281 GTTTTAAGGA ATTGTTAAAT TGATTTTTTG TAAATATTTT CTTGTATTCT TTGTTAACCC
     2341 ATTTCATAAC GAAATAATTA TACTTTTGTT TATCTTTGTG TGATATTCTT GATTTTTTTC
     2401 TACTTAATCT GATAAGTGAG CTATTCACTT TAGGTTTAGG ATGAAAATAT TCTCTTGGAA
     2461 CCATACTTAA TATAGAAATA TCAACTTCTG CCATTAAAAG TAATGCCAAT GAGCGTTTTG
     2521 TATTTAATAA TCTTTTAGCA AACCCGTATT CCACGATTAA ATAAATCTCA TTAGCTATAC
     2581 TATCAAAAAC AATTTTGCGT ATTATATCCG TACTTATGTT ATAAGGTATA TTACCATATA
     2641 TTTTATAGGA TTGGTTTTTA GGAAATTTAA ACTGCAATAT ATCCTTGTTT AAAACTTGGA
     2701 AATTATCGTG ATCAACAAGT TTATTTTCTG TAGTTTTGCA TAATTTATGG TCTATTTCAA
     2761 TGGCAGTTAC GAAATTACAC CTCTTTACTA ATTCAAGGGT AAAATGGCCT TTTCCTGAGC
     2821 CGATTTCAAA GATATTATCA TGTTCATTTA ATCTTATGTT TGTCATAATC TTGTCGATAT
     2881 TATGCTTAGA AGTAATAAAG TTTTGACTGT GTTTTATATT TTTCTCGTTC ATTGTTTCTT
     2941 TCTCCTGCCT TTCAATTCTC TCATTGATTT ACTTGAAAAC AAAATTCAAA CATTGCTTGC
     3001 ATTGATAAAG TGAAACTTTA ATCAGTGGGT GCTTCATTCC CCACTGATTA TGAGCCCTCA
     3061 CCAATCGGGC TGTTACGGGC AGTTAATCTC CTTGCTTCCC AGCTTCACAC GGCGTGTGGC
     3121 TGCGGAACGA TGAGCCGCCT CAATGTAGTA CGCCGACATC CTAGTACCAC CTACCCTACT
     3181 CGACGCGTCC TACGCGTGAC CCTAGACCGG GGACTTATCA TCCAACCTGT TATGAAATAT
     3241 AGAAATTTTA GTCCATTGGT TTAACGATTA TATTACCAGT ATAACGGAGT TTCGTAAGTC
     3301 TGATGTGATC ACAACCGAAC TTGTATTCTG CCCAAAAGCT CTTTAGTTAA AAGCCCCTCT
     3361 TTTTTTATTA TAATGATTTT GAAAAAGCAG GAAAAGCATG GAAAAAAAGG AATTTCGTGT
     3421 TTTGATAAAA TACTGTTTTC TGAAGGGAAA AAATACAGTG GAAGCAAAAA CTTGGCTTGA
     3481 TAATGAGTTT CCGGACTCTG CCCCAGGGAA ATCAACAATA ATTGATTGGT ATGCAAAATT
     3541 CAAGCGTGGT GAAATGAGCA CGGAGGACGG TGAACGCAGT GGACGCCCGA AAGAGGTGGT
     3601 TACCGACGAA AACATCAAAA AAATCCACAA AATGATTTTG AATGACCGTA AAATGAAGTT
     3661 GATCGAGATA GCAGAGGCCT TAAAGATATC AAAGGAACGT GTTGGTCATA TCATTCATCA
     3721 ATATTTGGAT ATGCGGAAGC TCTGTGCGAA ATGGGTGCCG CGCGAGCTCA CATTTGACCA
     3781 AAAACAACGA CGTGTTGATG ATTCTAAGCG GTGTTTGCAG CTGTTAACTC GTAATACACC
     3841 CGAGTTTTTC CGTCGATATG TGACAATGGA TGAAACATGG CTCCATCACT ACACTCCTGA
     3901 GTCCAATCGA CAGTCGGCTG AGTGGACAGC GACCGGTGAA CCGTCTCCGA AGCGTGGAAA
     3961 GACTCAAAAG TCCGCTGGCA AAGTAATGGC CTCTGTTTTT TGGGATGCGC ATGGAATAAT
     4021 TTTTATCGAT TATCTTGAGA AGGGAAAAAC CATCAACAGT GACTATTATA TGGCGTTATT
     4081 GGAGCGTTTG AAGGTCGAAA TCGCGGCAAA ACGGCCCCAC ATGAAGAAGA AAAAAGTGTT
     4141 GTTCCACCAA GACAACGCAC CGTGCCACAA GTCATTGAGA ACGATGGCAA AAATTCATGA
     4201 ATTGGGCTTC GAATTGCTTC CCCACCCGCC GTATTCTCCA GATCTGGCCC CCAGCGACTT
     4261 TTTCTTGTTC TCAGACCTCA AAAGGATGCT CGCAGGGAAA AAATTTGGCT GCAATGAAGA
     4321 GGTGATCGCC GAAACTGAGG CCTATTTTGA GGCAAAACCG AAGGAGTACT ACCAAAATGG
     4381 TATCAAAAAA TTGGAAGGTC GTTATAATCG TTGTATCGCT CTTGAAGGGA ACTATGTTGA
     4441 ATAAGCTTGG AATCTCCTTC TCGCCTCTTT CGCTGAACAC GAAAGCGAAT CCGTTCAGCA
     4501 CACACTTTAC GATATGGCGC AAAAAGTCCT CGGCTGCGTG CCGGAAGTGA AAGACATCCA
     4561 CCTCACCATG CCCAACAAGC ATTGCCTGCT CGTGGACCTG TCCCGCTTCG GTCAGGACAA
     4621 TCCCAACGAC TTTTCCGCTG CATAACCCTG CTTCGGGGTC ATTATAGCGA TTTTTTCGGT
     4681 ATATCCATCC TTTTTCGCAC GATATACAGG ATTTTGCCAA AGGGTTCGTG TAGACTTTCC
     4741 TTGGTGTATC CAACGGCGTC AGCCGGGCAG GATAGGTGAA GTAGGCCCAC CCGCGAGCGG
     4801 GTGTTCCTTC TTCACTGTCC CTTATTCGCA CCTGGCGGTG CTCAACGGGA ATCCTGCTCT
     4861 GCGAGGCTGG CCGTACTCCT CATTGAAGAG CTCGGAGACG AGACGAGACA GCCTGAGAAT
     4921 GGATGCGAGT AATGATACAA CAATAGCGTG CTGTTCGCAC GCTAAGGTCA GGCGGAATGG
     4981 CACTTCCTTA TTCCAGATGC GTGCGGATTA TGCATGACTG GCCGTCGTTT TAC
//
