# Supplementary material for: A scalable transposon mutagenesis system for non-model bacteria
Source: bioRxiv preprint, doi:10.64898/2025.12.22.696024, version 1 (2025-12-23)
Supplement: Plasmid sequences [file 696024_file12.zip › Plasmid sequences/Transposon variant libraries/Himar1-only libraries/pGLU_30/pGLU_9-pGLU_64-pGLU_92.gb]

LOCUS       pGLU_9-pGLU_64-pGLU_92  5320 bp ds-DNA     circular     19-NOV-2024
DEFINITION  .
KEYWORDS    "Name:pGLU_9-pGLU_64-pGLU_92" "Tnp Promoter:Bacteroidetes_30_13388"
            "Abr Promoter:PermC_ERM" "Selectable Marker:Erythromycin"
            "Transposase:Himar"
FEATURES             Location/Qualifiers
     promoter        114..218
                     /label="Pamp"
                     /ApEinfo_revcolor="#faac61"
                     /ApEinfo_fwdcolor="#faac61"
     CDS             219..1079
                     /label="AmpR"
                     /ApEinfo_revcolor="#f58a5e"
                     /ApEinfo_fwdcolor="#f58a5e"
     ORI             complement(1336..1724)
                     /label="R6K ORI"
                     /ApEinfo_revcolor="#f58a5e"
                     /ApEinfo_fwdcolor="#f58a5e"
     primer_bind     1914..1930
                     /label="M13 rev"
                     /ApEinfo_revcolor="#c7b0e3"
                     /ApEinfo_fwdcolor="#c7b0e3"
     prokaryote p... complement(1987..2018)
                     /label="L2U8H11"
                     /ApEinfo_revcolor="#75c6a9"
                     /ApEinfo_fwdcolor="#75c6a9"
     miscellaneous   complement(2019..2058)
                     /label="UNSX"
                     /ApEinfo_revcolor="#9eafd2"
                     /ApEinfo_fwdcolor="#9eafd2"
     miscellaneous   2078..2107
                     /label="Himar_LE"
                     /ApEinfo_revcolor="#faac61"
                     /ApEinfo_fwdcolor="#faac61"
     miscellaneous   complement(2078..2107)
                     /label="Himar_RE"
                     /ApEinfo_revcolor="#faac61"
                     /ApEinfo_fwdcolor="#faac61"
     prokaryote t... complement(2108..2193)
                     /label="TermC"
                     /ApEinfo_revcolor="#f8d3a9"
                     /ApEinfo_fwdcolor="#f8d3a9"
     misc_feature    complement(2198..2932)
                     /label="ermC"
                     /ApEinfo_revcolor="#faac61"
                     /ApEinfo_fwdcolor="#faac61"
                     /note="codon-optimized to allow Twist synthesis"
     misc_feature    complement(2930..2933)
                     /label="downstream region"
                     /ApEinfo_revcolor="#9eafd2"
                     /ApEinfo_fwdcolor="#9eafd2"
     prokaryote p... complement(2934..3385)
                     /label="PermC"
                     /ApEinfo_revcolor="#faac61"
                     /ApEinfo_fwdcolor="#faac61"
     RBS             complement(3055..3065)
                     /label="bsRBS"
                     /ApEinfo_revcolor="#b7e6d7"
                     /ApEinfo_fwdcolor="#b7e6d7"
     misc_feature    3386..3415
                     /label="R primer binding"
                     /ApEinfo_revcolor="#d6b295"
                     /ApEinfo_fwdcolor="#d6b295"
     promoter ID ... complement(3416..3435)
                     /label=">skpp-1909-F_sk20mer-1386"
                     /ApEinfo_revcolor="#f58a5e"
                     /ApEinfo_fwdcolor="#f58a5e"
     misc_feature    complement(3436..3439)
                     /label="downstream region"
                     /ApEinfo_revcolor="#9eafd2"
                     /ApEinfo_fwdcolor="#9eafd2"
     misc_feature    complement(3436..3439)
                     /label="upstream region"
                     /ApEinfo_revcolor="#9eafd2"
                     /ApEinfo_fwdcolor="#9eafd2"
     promoter ID ... complement(3440..3459)
                     /label=">skpp-1937-F_sk20mer-2849"
                     /ApEinfo_revcolor="#f58a5e"
                     /ApEinfo_fwdcolor="#f58a5e"
     misc_feature    complement(3460..3489)
                     /label="F primer binding"
                     /ApEinfo_revcolor="#d6b295"
                     /ApEinfo_fwdcolor="#d6b295"
     miscellaneous   3490..3519
                     /label="Himar_RE"
                     /ApEinfo_revcolor="#faac61"
                     /ApEinfo_fwdcolor="#faac61"
     miscellaneous   complement(3490..3519)
                     /label="Himar_LE"
                     /ApEinfo_revcolor="#faac61"
                     /ApEinfo_fwdcolor="#faac61"
     RS421_promot... 3520..3684
                     /label=13388
                     /ApEinfo_revcolor="#f58a5e"
                     /ApEinfo_fwdcolor="#f58a5e"
     misc_feature    complement(3685..3688)
                     /label="upstream region"
                     /ApEinfo_revcolor="#9eafd2"
                     /ApEinfo_fwdcolor="#9eafd2"
     CDS             3685..4731
                     /label="Himar_Tnp"
                     /ApEinfo_revcolor="#f58a5e"
                     /ApEinfo_fwdcolor="#f58a5e"
     prokaryote t... 4736..4916
                     /label="TAmarelleT9"
                     /ApEinfo_revcolor="#f58a5e"
                     /ApEinfo_fwdcolor="#f58a5e"
     miscellaneous   4917..5162
                     /label="oriT"
                     /ApEinfo_revcolor="#84b0dc"
                     /ApEinfo_fwdcolor="#84b0dc"
     miscellaneous   complement(5182..5221)
                     /label="UNS1"
                     /ApEinfo_revcolor="#9eafd2"
                     /ApEinfo_fwdcolor="#9eafd2"
     prokaryote t... complement(5222..5251)
                     /label="L2U5H11"
                     /ApEinfo_revcolor="#f8d3a9"
                     /ApEinfo_fwdcolor="#f8d3a9"
     primer_bind     complement(5304..5320)
                     /label="M13 fwd"
                     /ApEinfo_revcolor="#d59687"
                     /ApEinfo_fwdcolor="#d59687"
ORIGIN
        1 AACGTCGTGA CTGGGAAAAC CCTGGCGCTT GTGGTGGATC ACAGTTATTG GAGACTTCCT
       61 TGGCCGTACG ATGGGTTTTG TTTCAGGTAT CTGGCACTTT TCGGGGAAAT GTGCGCGGAA
      121 CCCCTATTTG TTTATTTTTC TAAATACATT CAAATATGTA TCCGCTCATG AGACAATAAC
      181 CCTGATAAAT GCTTCAATAA TATTGAAAAA GGAAGAGTAT GAGTATTCAA CATTTCCGTG
      241 TCGCCCTTAT TCCCTTTTTT GCGGCATTTT GCCTTCCTGT TTTTGCTCAC CCAGAAACGC
      301 TGGTGAAAGT AAAAGATGCT GAAGATCAGT TGGGTGCACG AGTGGGTTAC ATCGAACTGG
      361 ATCTCAACAG CGGTAAGATC CTTGAGAGTT TTCGCCCCGA AGAACGTTTT CCAATGATGA
      421 GCACTTTTAA AGTTCTGCTA TGTGGCGCGG TATTATCCCG TATTGACGCC GGGCAAGAGC
      481 AACTCGGTCG CCGCATACAC TATTCTCAGA ATGACTTGGT TGAGTACTCA CCAGTCACAG
      541 AAAAGCATCT TACGGATGGC ATGACAGTAA GAGAATTATG CAGTGCTGCC ATAACCATGA
      601 GTGATAACAC TGCGGCCAAC TTACTTCTGA CAACGATCGG AGGACCGAAG GAGCTAACCG
      661 CTTTTTTGCA CAACATGGGG GATCATGTAA CTCGCCTTGA TCGTTGGGAA CCGGAGCTGA
      721 ATGAAGCCAT ACCAAACGAC GAGCGTGACA CCACGATGCC TGTAGCAATG GCAACAACGT
      781 TGCGCAAACT ATTAACTGGC GAACTACTTA CTCTAGCTTC CCGGCAACAA TTAATAGACT
      841 GGATGGAGGC GGATAAAGTT GCAGGACCAC TTCTGCGCTC GGCCCTTCCG GCTGGCTGGT
      901 TTATTGCTGA TAAATCTGGA GCCGGTGAGC GTGGCTCTCG CGGTATCATT GCAGCACTGG
      961 GGCCAGATGG TAAGCCCTCC CGTATCGTAG TTATCTACAC GACGGGGAGT CAGGCAACTA
     1021 TGGATGAACG AAATAGACAG ATCGCTGAGA TAGGTGCCTC ACTGATTAAG CATTGGTAAC
     1081 TGTCAGACCA AGTTTACTCA TATATACTTT AGATTGATTT AAAACTTCAT TTTTAATTTA
     1141 AAAGGATCTA GGTGAAGATC CTTGAATTGC CATTATCAAC AAGTTTGTAC AAAAAAGCAG
     1201 GCTCCGAATT GGTATCACGA GGACGATTTG AAGCCCCCTA CCCATTTACG CTGACTTGAC
     1261 GGGACGGCGG CTTTGTTGAA TAGAGCGTCA GACCCCGTAG AAAAGATCAA AGGATCTTCG
     1321 GCCGGCCGGC GCGCCGATCT GAAGATCAGC AGTTCAACCT GTTGATAGTA CGTACTAAGC
     1381 TCTCATGTTT CACGTACTAA GCTCTCATGT TTAACGTACT AAGCTCTCAT GTTTAACGAA
     1441 CTAAACCCTC ATGGCTAACG TACTAAGCTC TCATGGCTAA CGTACTAAGC TCTCATGTTT
     1501 CACGTACTAA GCTCTCATGT TTGAACAATA AAATTAATAT AAATCAGCAA CTTAAATAGC
     1561 CTCTAAGGTT TTAAGTTTTA TAAGAAAAAA AAGAATATAT AAGGCTTTTA AAGCCTTTAA
     1621 GGTTTAACGG TTGTGGACAA CAAGCCAGGG ATGTAACGCA CTGAGAAGCC CTTAGAGCCT
     1681 CTCAAAGCAA TTTTGAGTGA CACAGGAACA CTTAACGGCT GACATGGGGC GCGCCCAGCT
     1741 GTAACGCCAG CAACGCGGCC TTTTTACGGT TCCTGGCCTT TTGCTGGCCT TTTGCTCACA
     1801 TGTTCTTTCC AGCGACATAT GCCATACGCC GAACTGAACT CCACCTAATG TCTTGGAGAT
     1861 TGTCGGATAG CGCGGAATAG GATTGTGCCC TCTGAGCGGA TAACAATTTC ACACAGGAAA
     1921 CAGCTATGAC CATGACACAT GCATCCACCA TCGCAGACTT ATCATCACTG AGCCTCCACC
     1981 TAGCCTATAC AACAATAGCG TGCGTGGTTA GCACGCTAGG TGGAAGGGCT CGGAGTTGTG
     2041 GTAATCTATG TATCCTGGGG TGCTCTTCAT GCTAGCGTAA CAGGTTGGAT GATAAGTCCC
     2101 CGGTCTAGCC GACTGCGCAA AAGACATAAT CGATTCACAA AAAATAGGCA CACGAAAAAC
     2161 AAGTTAAGGG ATGCAGTTTA TGCATCCCTT AACAAGCTTA CTTATTAAAT AATTTATAGC
     2221 TATTGAAAAG AGATAAGAAT TGTTCAAAGC TAATATTGTT TAAATCGTCA ATTCCTGCAT
     2281 GTTTTAAGGA ATTGTTAAAT TGATTTTTTG TAAATATTTT CTTGTATTCT TTGTTAACCC
     2341 ATTTCATAAC GAAATAATTA TACTTTTGTT TATCTTTGTG TGATATTCTT GATTTTTTTC
     2401 TACTTAATCT GATAAGTGAG CTATTCACTT TAGGTTTAGG ATGAAAATAT TCTCTTGGAA
     2461 CCATACTTAA TATAGAAATA TCAACTTCTG CCATTAAAAG TAATGCCAAT GAGCGTTTTG
     2521 TATTTAATAA TCTTTTAGCA AACCCGTATT CCACGATTAA ATAAATCTCA TTAGCTATAC
     2581 TATCAAAAAC AATTTTGCGT ATTATATCCG TACTTATGTT ATAAGGTATA TTACCATATA
     2641 TTTTATAGGA TTGGTTTTTA GGAAATTTAA ACTGCAATAT ATCCTTGTTT AAAACTTGGA
     2701 AATTATCGTG ATCAACAAGT TTATTTTCTG TAGTTTTGCA TAATTTATGG TCTATTTCAA
     2761 TGGCAGTTAC GAAATTACAC CTCTTTACTA ATTCAAGGGT AAAATGGCCT TTTCCTGAGC
     2821 CGATTTCAAA GATATTATCA TGTTCATTTA ATCTTATGTT TGTCATAATC TTGTCGATAT
     2881 TATGCTTAGA AGTAATAAAG TTTTGACTGT GTTTTATATT TTTCTCGTTC ATTTATAACC
     2941 CTCTTTAATT TGGTTATATG AATTTTGCTT ATTAACGATT CATTATAACC ACTTATTTTT
     3001 TGTTTGGTTG ATAATGAACT GTGCTGATTA CAAAAATACT AAAAATGCCC ATATTTTTTC
     3061 CTCCTTATAA AATTAGTATA ATTATAGCAC GACCTCTGAT AAATATGAAC ATGATGAGTG
     3121 ATCGTTAAAT TTATACTGCA ATCGGATGCG ATTATTGAAT AAAAGATATG AGAGATTTAT
     3181 CTAATTTCTT TTTTCTTGTA AAAAAAGAAA GTTCTTAAAG GTTTTATAGT TTTGGTCGTA
     3241 GAGCACACGG TTTAACGACT TAATTACGAA GTAAATAAGT CTAGTGTGTT AGACTTTATG
     3301 AAATCTATAT ACGTTTATAT ATATTTATTA TCCGGAGGTG TAGCATGTCT CATTCAATTT
     3361 TGAGGGTTGC CAGAGTTAAA GGATCCCAGC TTCACACGGC GTGTGGCTGC GGAACGCATG
     3421 CTTCCCTTTG TCGATTACGG CCGACCGACA AATAGGTACA CCCTACTCGA CGCGTCCTAC
     3481 GCGTGACCCT AGACCGGGGA CTTATCATCC AACCTGTTAT TTGTTAGATA TATTTTTTTG
     3541 TGTAATTTTG TAATCGTTAT GCGGCAGTAA TAATATACAT ATTAATACGA GTTAGTAATC
     3601 CTGTAGTTCT CATATGCTAC GAGGAGGTAT TAAAAGGTGC GTTTCGACAA TGCATCTACT
     3661 GTAGTATATT ATTGCTTAAT CCAAATGGAA AAAAAGGAAT TTCGTGTTTT GATAAAATAC
     3721 TGTTTTCTGA AGGGAAAAAA TACAGTGGAA GCAAAAACTT GGCTTGATAA TGAGTTTCCG
     3781 GACTCTGCCC CAGGGAAATC AACAATAATT GATTGGTATG CAAAATTCAA GCGTGGTGAA
     3841 ATGAGCACGG AGGACGGTGA ACGCAGTGGA CGCCCGAAAG AGGTGGTTAC CGACGAAAAC
     3901 ATCAAAAAAA TCCACAAAAT GATTTTGAAT GACCGTAAAA TGAAGTTGAT CGAGATAGCA
     3961 GAGGCCTTAA AGATATCAAA GGAACGTGTT GGTCATATCA TTCATCAATA TTTGGATATG
     4021 CGGAAGCTCT GTGCGAAATG GGTGCCGCGC GAGCTCACAT TTGACCAAAA ACAACGACGT
     4081 GTTGATGATT CTAAGCGGTG TTTGCAGCTG TTAACTCGTA ATACACCCGA GTTTTTCCGT
     4141 CGATATGTGA CAATGGATGA AACATGGCTC CATCACTACA CTCCTGAGTC CAATCGACAG
     4201 TCGGCTGAGT GGACAGCGAC CGGTGAACCG TCTCCGAAGC GTGGAAAGAC TCAAAAGTCC
     4261 GCTGGCAAAG TAATGGCCTC TGTTTTTTGG GATGCGCATG GAATAATTTT TATCGATTAT
     4321 CTTGAGAAGG GAAAAACCAT CAACAGTGAC TATTATATGG CGTTATTGGA GCGTTTGAAG
     4381 GTCGAAATCG CGGCAAAACG GCCCCACATG AAGAAGAAAA AAGTGTTGTT CCACCAAGAC
     4441 AACGCACCGT GCCACAAGTC ATTGAGAACG ATGGCAAAAA TTCATGAATT GGGCTTCGAA
     4501 TTGCTTCCCC ACCCGCCGTA TTCTCCAGAT CTGGCCCCCA GCGACTTTTT CTTGTTCTCA
     4561 GACCTCAAAA GGATGCTCGC AGGGAAAAAA TTTGGCTGCA ATGAAGAGGT GATCGCCGAA
     4621 ACTGAGGCCT ATTTTGAGGC AAAACCGAAG GAGTACTACC AAAATGGTAT CAAAAAATTG
     4681 GAAGGTCGTT ATAATCGTTG TATCGCTCTT GAAGGGAACT ATGTTGAATA AGCTTGGAAT
     4741 CTCCTTCTCG CCTCTTTCGC TGAACACGAA AGCGAATCCG TTCAGCACAC ACTTTACGAT
     4801 ATGGCGCAAA AAGTCCTCGG CTGCGTGCCG GAAGTGAAAG ACATCCACCT CACCATGCCC
     4861 AACAAGCATT GCCTGCTCGT GGACCTGTCC CGCTTCGGTC AGGACAATCC CAACGACTTT
     4921 TCCGCTGCAT AACCCTGCTT CGGGGTCATT ATAGCGATTT TTTCGGTATA TCCATCCTTT
     4981 TTCGCACGAT ATACAGGATT TTGCCAAAGG GTTCGTGTAG ACTTTCCTTG GTGTATCCAA
     5041 CGGCGTCAGC CGGGCAGGAT AGGTGAAGTA GGCCCACCCG CGAGCGGGTG TTCCTTCTTC
     5101 ACTGTCCCTT ATTCGCACCT GGCGGTGCTC AACGGGAATC CTGCTCTGCG AGGCTGGCCG
     5161 TACTCCTCAT TGAAGAGCTC GGAGACGAGA CGAGACAGCC TGAGAATGGA TGCGAGTAAT
     5221 GATACAACAA TAGCGTGCTG TTCGCACGCT AAGGTCAGGC GGAATGGCAC TTCCTTATTC
     5281 CAGATGCGTG CGGATTATGC ATGACTGGCC GTCGTTTTAC
//
