# Supplementary material for: A scalable transposon mutagenesis system for non-model bacteria
Source: bioRxiv preprint, doi:10.64898/2025.12.22.696024, version 1 (2025-12-23)
Supplement: Plasmid sequences [file 696024_file12.zip › Plasmid sequences/Transposon variant libraries/Himar1-only libraries/pGLU_30/pGLU_9-pGLU_70-pGLU_87.gb]

LOCUS       pGLU_9-pGLU_70-pGLU_87  5033 bp ds-DNA     circular     19-NOV-2024
DEFINITION  .
KEYWORDS    "Name:pGLU_9-pGLU_70-pGLU_87" "Tnp Promoter:Cyanobacteria_38_13181"
            "Abr Promoter:Proteobacteria_62_13467" "Selectable
            Marker:Erythromycin" "Transposase:Himar"
FEATURES             Location/Qualifiers
     promoter        114..218
                     /label="Pamp"
                     /ApEinfo_revcolor="#faac61"
                     /ApEinfo_fwdcolor="#faac61"
     CDS             219..1079
                     /label="AmpR"
                     /ApEinfo_revcolor="#f58a5e"
                     /ApEinfo_fwdcolor="#f58a5e"
     ORI             complement(1336..1724)
                     /label="R6K ORI"
                     /ApEinfo_revcolor="#f58a5e"
                     /ApEinfo_fwdcolor="#f58a5e"
     primer_bind     1914..1930
                     /label="M13 rev"
                     /ApEinfo_revcolor="#c7b0e3"
                     /ApEinfo_fwdcolor="#c7b0e3"
     prokaryote p... complement(1987..2018)
                     /label="L2U8H11"
                     /ApEinfo_revcolor="#75c6a9"
                     /ApEinfo_fwdcolor="#75c6a9"
     miscellaneous   complement(2019..2058)
                     /label="UNSX"
                     /ApEinfo_revcolor="#9eafd2"
                     /ApEinfo_fwdcolor="#9eafd2"
     miscellaneous   2078..2107
                     /label="Himar_LE"
                     /ApEinfo_revcolor="#faac61"
                     /ApEinfo_fwdcolor="#faac61"
     miscellaneous   complement(2078..2107)
                     /label="Himar_RE"
                     /ApEinfo_revcolor="#faac61"
                     /ApEinfo_fwdcolor="#faac61"
     prokaryote t... complement(2108..2193)
                     /label="TermC"
                     /ApEinfo_revcolor="#f8d3a9"
                     /ApEinfo_fwdcolor="#f8d3a9"
     misc_feature    complement(2198..2932)
                     /label="ermC"
                     /ApEinfo_revcolor="#faac61"
                     /ApEinfo_fwdcolor="#faac61"
                     /note="codon-optimized to allow Twist synthesis"
     misc_feature    complement(2930..2933)
                     /label="downstream region"
                     /ApEinfo_revcolor="#9eafd2"
                     /ApEinfo_fwdcolor="#9eafd2"
     RS421_promot... complement(2934..3098)
                     /label=13467
                     /ApEinfo_revcolor="#f58a5e"
                     /ApEinfo_fwdcolor="#f58a5e"
     misc_feature    3099..3128
                     /label="R primer binding"
                     /ApEinfo_revcolor="#d6b295"
                     /ApEinfo_fwdcolor="#d6b295"
     promoter ID ... complement(3129..3148)
                     /label=">skpp-1915-F_sk20mer-6621"
                     /ApEinfo_revcolor="#f58a5e"
                     /ApEinfo_fwdcolor="#f58a5e"
     misc_feature    complement(3149..3152)
                     /label="downstream region"
                     /ApEinfo_revcolor="#9eafd2"
                     /ApEinfo_fwdcolor="#9eafd2"
     misc_feature    complement(3149..3152)
                     /label="upstream region"
                     /ApEinfo_revcolor="#9eafd2"
                     /ApEinfo_fwdcolor="#9eafd2"
     misc_feature    complement(3153..3172)
                     /label=">skpp-1948-F_sk20mer-1323"
                     /ApEinfo_revcolor="#f58a5e"
                     /ApEinfo_fwdcolor="#f58a5e"
     misc_feature    complement(3173..3202)
                     /label="F primer binding"
                     /ApEinfo_revcolor="#d6b295"
                     /ApEinfo_fwdcolor="#d6b295"
     miscellaneous   3203..3232
                     /label="Himar_RE"
                     /ApEinfo_revcolor="#faac61"
                     /ApEinfo_fwdcolor="#faac61"
     miscellaneous   complement(3203..3232)
                     /label="Himar_LE"
                     /ApEinfo_revcolor="#faac61"
                     /ApEinfo_fwdcolor="#faac61"
     RS421_promot... 3233..3397
                     /label=13181
                     /ApEinfo_revcolor="#f58a5e"
                     /ApEinfo_fwdcolor="#f58a5e"
     misc_feature    complement(3398..3401)
                     /label="upstream region"
                     /ApEinfo_revcolor="#9eafd2"
                     /ApEinfo_fwdcolor="#9eafd2"
     CDS             3398..4444
                     /label="Himar_Tnp"
                     /ApEinfo_revcolor="#f58a5e"
                     /ApEinfo_fwdcolor="#f58a5e"
     prokaryote t... 4449..4629
                     /label="TAmarelleT9"
                     /ApEinfo_revcolor="#f58a5e"
                     /ApEinfo_fwdcolor="#f58a5e"
     miscellaneous   4630..4875
                     /label="oriT"
                     /ApEinfo_revcolor="#84b0dc"
                     /ApEinfo_fwdcolor="#84b0dc"
     miscellaneous   complement(4895..4934)
                     /label="UNS1"
                     /ApEinfo_revcolor="#9eafd2"
                     /ApEinfo_fwdcolor="#9eafd2"
     prokaryote t... complement(4935..4964)
                     /label="L2U5H11"
                     /ApEinfo_revcolor="#f8d3a9"
                     /ApEinfo_fwdcolor="#f8d3a9"
     primer_bind     complement(5017..5033)
                     /label="M13 fwd"
                     /ApEinfo_revcolor="#d59687"
                     /ApEinfo_fwdcolor="#d59687"
ORIGIN
        1 AACGTCGTGA CTGGGAAAAC CCTGGCGCTT GTGGTGGATC ACAGTTATTG GAGACTTCCT
       61 TGGCCGTACG ATGGGTTTTG TTTCAGGTAT CTGGCACTTT TCGGGGAAAT GTGCGCGGAA
      121 CCCCTATTTG TTTATTTTTC TAAATACATT CAAATATGTA TCCGCTCATG AGACAATAAC
      181 CCTGATAAAT GCTTCAATAA TATTGAAAAA GGAAGAGTAT GAGTATTCAA CATTTCCGTG
      241 TCGCCCTTAT TCCCTTTTTT GCGGCATTTT GCCTTCCTGT TTTTGCTCAC CCAGAAACGC
      301 TGGTGAAAGT AAAAGATGCT GAAGATCAGT TGGGTGCACG AGTGGGTTAC ATCGAACTGG
      361 ATCTCAACAG CGGTAAGATC CTTGAGAGTT TTCGCCCCGA AGAACGTTTT CCAATGATGA
      421 GCACTTTTAA AGTTCTGCTA TGTGGCGCGG TATTATCCCG TATTGACGCC GGGCAAGAGC
      481 AACTCGGTCG CCGCATACAC TATTCTCAGA ATGACTTGGT TGAGTACTCA CCAGTCACAG
      541 AAAAGCATCT TACGGATGGC ATGACAGTAA GAGAATTATG CAGTGCTGCC ATAACCATGA
      601 GTGATAACAC TGCGGCCAAC TTACTTCTGA CAACGATCGG AGGACCGAAG GAGCTAACCG
      661 CTTTTTTGCA CAACATGGGG GATCATGTAA CTCGCCTTGA TCGTTGGGAA CCGGAGCTGA
      721 ATGAAGCCAT ACCAAACGAC GAGCGTGACA CCACGATGCC TGTAGCAATG GCAACAACGT
      781 TGCGCAAACT ATTAACTGGC GAACTACTTA CTCTAGCTTC CCGGCAACAA TTAATAGACT
      841 GGATGGAGGC GGATAAAGTT GCAGGACCAC TTCTGCGCTC GGCCCTTCCG GCTGGCTGGT
      901 TTATTGCTGA TAAATCTGGA GCCGGTGAGC GTGGCTCTCG CGGTATCATT GCAGCACTGG
      961 GGCCAGATGG TAAGCCCTCC CGTATCGTAG TTATCTACAC GACGGGGAGT CAGGCAACTA
     1021 TGGATGAACG AAATAGACAG ATCGCTGAGA TAGGTGCCTC ACTGATTAAG CATTGGTAAC
     1081 TGTCAGACCA AGTTTACTCA TATATACTTT AGATTGATTT AAAACTTCAT TTTTAATTTA
     1141 AAAGGATCTA GGTGAAGATC CTTGAATTGC CATTATCAAC AAGTTTGTAC AAAAAAGCAG
     1201 GCTCCGAATT GGTATCACGA GGACGATTTG AAGCCCCCTA CCCATTTACG CTGACTTGAC
     1261 GGGACGGCGG CTTTGTTGAA TAGAGCGTCA GACCCCGTAG AAAAGATCAA AGGATCTTCG
     1321 GCCGGCCGGC GCGCCGATCT GAAGATCAGC AGTTCAACCT GTTGATAGTA CGTACTAAGC
     1381 TCTCATGTTT CACGTACTAA GCTCTCATGT TTAACGTACT AAGCTCTCAT GTTTAACGAA
     1441 CTAAACCCTC ATGGCTAACG TACTAAGCTC TCATGGCTAA CGTACTAAGC TCTCATGTTT
     1501 CACGTACTAA GCTCTCATGT TTGAACAATA AAATTAATAT AAATCAGCAA CTTAAATAGC
     1561 CTCTAAGGTT TTAAGTTTTA TAAGAAAAAA AAGAATATAT AAGGCTTTTA AAGCCTTTAA
     1621 GGTTTAACGG TTGTGGACAA CAAGCCAGGG ATGTAACGCA CTGAGAAGCC CTTAGAGCCT
     1681 CTCAAAGCAA TTTTGAGTGA CACAGGAACA CTTAACGGCT GACATGGGGC GCGCCCAGCT
     1741 GTAACGCCAG CAACGCGGCC TTTTTACGGT TCCTGGCCTT TTGCTGGCCT TTTGCTCACA
     1801 TGTTCTTTCC AGCGACATAT GCCATACGCC GAACTGAACT CCACCTAATG TCTTGGAGAT
     1861 TGTCGGATAG CGCGGAATAG GATTGTGCCC TCTGAGCGGA TAACAATTTC ACACAGGAAA
     1921 CAGCTATGAC CATGACACAT GCATCCACCA TCGCAGACTT ATCATCACTG AGCCTCCACC
     1981 TAGCCTATAC AACAATAGCG TGCGTGGTTA GCACGCTAGG TGGAAGGGCT CGGAGTTGTG
     2041 GTAATCTATG TATCCTGGGG TGCTCTTCAT GCTAGCGTAA CAGGTTGGAT GATAAGTCCC
     2101 CGGTCTAGCC GACTGCGCAA AAGACATAAT CGATTCACAA AAAATAGGCA CACGAAAAAC
     2161 AAGTTAAGGG ATGCAGTTTA TGCATCCCTT AACAAGCTTA CTTATTAAAT AATTTATAGC
     2221 TATTGAAAAG AGATAAGAAT TGTTCAAAGC TAATATTGTT TAAATCGTCA ATTCCTGCAT
     2281 GTTTTAAGGA ATTGTTAAAT TGATTTTTTG TAAATATTTT CTTGTATTCT TTGTTAACCC
     2341 ATTTCATAAC GAAATAATTA TACTTTTGTT TATCTTTGTG TGATATTCTT GATTTTTTTC
     2401 TACTTAATCT GATAAGTGAG CTATTCACTT TAGGTTTAGG ATGAAAATAT TCTCTTGGAA
     2461 CCATACTTAA TATAGAAATA TCAACTTCTG CCATTAAAAG TAATGCCAAT GAGCGTTTTG
     2521 TATTTAATAA TCTTTTAGCA AACCCGTATT CCACGATTAA ATAAATCTCA TTAGCTATAC
     2581 TATCAAAAAC AATTTTGCGT ATTATATCCG TACTTATGTT ATAAGGTATA TTACCATATA
     2641 TTTTATAGGA TTGGTTTTTA GGAAATTTAA ACTGCAATAT ATCCTTGTTT AAAACTTGGA
     2701 AATTATCGTG ATCAACAAGT TTATTTTCTG TAGTTTTGCA TAATTTATGG TCTATTTCAA
     2761 TGGCAGTTAC GAAATTACAC CTCTTTACTA ATTCAAGGGT AAAATGGCCT TTTCCTGAGC
     2821 CGATTTCAAA GATATTATCA TGTTCATTTA ATCTTATGTT TGTCATAATC TTGTCGATAT
     2881 TATGCTTAGA AGTAATAAAG TTTTGACTGT GTTTTATATT TTTCTCGTTC ATTGGCATAT
     2941 TCGCAAAACC TGCGTCACCG CCACGATAGC GCAGCCCGCG CGCGTTGCAA TGCCCATTTG
     3001 CACGCATGCG GCAGCGGCAT GCGGCACCGT TCGCAGCAGC TCACGGGCGC AAAACAAAAA
     3061 GCCCGTTCAG GCATGCCTGA ACGGGCTTCG ATTTGGCGCC AGCTTCACAC GGCGTGTGGC
     3121 TGCGGAACGT TTTCGTCTAC TCACGCCGTA CGTGTAAAAC CGATGTGGTG CCACCCTACT
     3181 CGACGCGTCC TACGCGTGAC CCTAGACCGG GGACTTATCA TCCAACCTGT TAAAGCCCAA
     3241 TCCTTGTAAC AATTTGAAAA CAGAATGCGA CAGATACATA CGGATATACC CTTATGCTGT
     3301 TTGACTTTCC TAATTTTGAA TTTTGTTGGC GCAGCCTTGC CGTAGGCTAT TTTGAATTTT
     3361 GAATTGGTAT TAGTACCCAA TCCCCAGTAC CCAATTTATG GAAAAAAAGG AATTTCGTGT
     3421 TTTGATAAAA TACTGTTTTC TGAAGGGAAA AAATACAGTG GAAGCAAAAA CTTGGCTTGA
     3481 TAATGAGTTT CCGGACTCTG CCCCAGGGAA ATCAACAATA ATTGATTGGT ATGCAAAATT
     3541 CAAGCGTGGT GAAATGAGCA CGGAGGACGG TGAACGCAGT GGACGCCCGA AAGAGGTGGT
     3601 TACCGACGAA AACATCAAAA AAATCCACAA AATGATTTTG AATGACCGTA AAATGAAGTT
     3661 GATCGAGATA GCAGAGGCCT TAAAGATATC AAAGGAACGT GTTGGTCATA TCATTCATCA
     3721 ATATTTGGAT ATGCGGAAGC TCTGTGCGAA ATGGGTGCCG CGCGAGCTCA CATTTGACCA
     3781 AAAACAACGA CGTGTTGATG ATTCTAAGCG GTGTTTGCAG CTGTTAACTC GTAATACACC
     3841 CGAGTTTTTC CGTCGATATG TGACAATGGA TGAAACATGG CTCCATCACT ACACTCCTGA
     3901 GTCCAATCGA CAGTCGGCTG AGTGGACAGC GACCGGTGAA CCGTCTCCGA AGCGTGGAAA
     3961 GACTCAAAAG TCCGCTGGCA AAGTAATGGC CTCTGTTTTT TGGGATGCGC ATGGAATAAT
     4021 TTTTATCGAT TATCTTGAGA AGGGAAAAAC CATCAACAGT GACTATTATA TGGCGTTATT
     4081 GGAGCGTTTG AAGGTCGAAA TCGCGGCAAA ACGGCCCCAC ATGAAGAAGA AAAAAGTGTT
     4141 GTTCCACCAA GACAACGCAC CGTGCCACAA GTCATTGAGA ACGATGGCAA AAATTCATGA
     4201 ATTGGGCTTC GAATTGCTTC CCCACCCGCC GTATTCTCCA GATCTGGCCC CCAGCGACTT
     4261 TTTCTTGTTC TCAGACCTCA AAAGGATGCT CGCAGGGAAA AAATTTGGCT GCAATGAAGA
     4321 GGTGATCGCC GAAACTGAGG CCTATTTTGA GGCAAAACCG AAGGAGTACT ACCAAAATGG
     4381 TATCAAAAAA TTGGAAGGTC GTTATAATCG TTGTATCGCT CTTGAAGGGA ACTATGTTGA
     4441 ATAAGCTTGG AATCTCCTTC TCGCCTCTTT CGCTGAACAC GAAAGCGAAT CCGTTCAGCA
     4501 CACACTTTAC GATATGGCGC AAAAAGTCCT CGGCTGCGTG CCGGAAGTGA AAGACATCCA
     4561 CCTCACCATG CCCAACAAGC ATTGCCTGCT CGTGGACCTG TCCCGCTTCG GTCAGGACAA
     4621 TCCCAACGAC TTTTCCGCTG CATAACCCTG CTTCGGGGTC ATTATAGCGA TTTTTTCGGT
     4681 ATATCCATCC TTTTTCGCAC GATATACAGG ATTTTGCCAA AGGGTTCGTG TAGACTTTCC
     4741 TTGGTGTATC CAACGGCGTC AGCCGGGCAG GATAGGTGAA GTAGGCCCAC CCGCGAGCGG
     4801 GTGTTCCTTC TTCACTGTCC CTTATTCGCA CCTGGCGGTG CTCAACGGGA ATCCTGCTCT
     4861 GCGAGGCTGG CCGTACTCCT CATTGAAGAG CTCGGAGACG AGACGAGACA GCCTGAGAAT
     4921 GGATGCGAGT AATGATACAA CAATAGCGTG CTGTTCGCAC GCTAAGGTCA GGCGGAATGG
     4981 CACTTCCTTA TTCCAGATGC GTGCGGATTA TGCATGACTG GCCGTCGTTT TAC
//
