# Supplementary material for: A scalable transposon mutagenesis system for non-model bacteria
Source: bioRxiv preprint, doi:10.64898/2025.12.22.696024, version 1 (2025-12-23)
Supplement: Plasmid sequences [file 696024_file12.zip › Plasmid sequences/Transposon variant libraries/Himar1-only libraries/pGLU_30/pGLU_9-pGLU_71-pGLU_102.gb]

LOCUS       pGLU_9-pGLU_71-pGLU_102 5033 bp ds-DNA     circular     19-NOV-2024
DEFINITION  .
KEYWORDS    "Name:pGLU_9-pGLU_71-pGLU_102" "Tnp
            Promoter:Proteobacteria_62_13481" "Abr
            Promoter:Firmicutes_38_13168" "Selectable Marker:Erythromycin"
            "Transposase:Himar"
FEATURES             Location/Qualifiers
     promoter        114..218
                     /label="Pamp"
                     /ApEinfo_revcolor="#faac61"
                     /ApEinfo_fwdcolor="#faac61"
     CDS             219..1079
                     /label="AmpR"
                     /ApEinfo_revcolor="#f58a5e"
                     /ApEinfo_fwdcolor="#f58a5e"
     ORI             complement(1336..1724)
                     /label="R6K ORI"
                     /ApEinfo_revcolor="#f58a5e"
                     /ApEinfo_fwdcolor="#f58a5e"
     primer_bind     1914..1930
                     /label="M13 rev"
                     /ApEinfo_revcolor="#c7b0e3"
                     /ApEinfo_fwdcolor="#c7b0e3"
     prokaryote p... complement(1987..2018)
                     /label="L2U8H11"
                     /ApEinfo_revcolor="#75c6a9"
                     /ApEinfo_fwdcolor="#75c6a9"
     miscellaneous   complement(2019..2058)
                     /label="UNSX"
                     /ApEinfo_revcolor="#9eafd2"
                     /ApEinfo_fwdcolor="#9eafd2"
     miscellaneous   2078..2107
                     /label="Himar_LE"
                     /ApEinfo_revcolor="#faac61"
                     /ApEinfo_fwdcolor="#faac61"
     miscellaneous   complement(2078..2107)
                     /label="Himar_RE"
                     /ApEinfo_revcolor="#faac61"
                     /ApEinfo_fwdcolor="#faac61"
     prokaryote t... complement(2108..2193)
                     /label="TermC"
                     /ApEinfo_revcolor="#f8d3a9"
                     /ApEinfo_fwdcolor="#f8d3a9"
     misc_feature    complement(2198..2932)
                     /label="ermC"
                     /ApEinfo_revcolor="#faac61"
                     /ApEinfo_fwdcolor="#faac61"
                     /note="codon-optimized to allow Twist synthesis"
     misc_feature    complement(2930..2933)
                     /label="downstream region"
                     /ApEinfo_revcolor="#9eafd2"
                     /ApEinfo_fwdcolor="#9eafd2"
     RS421_promot... complement(2934..3098)
                     /label=13168
                     /ApEinfo_revcolor="#f58a5e"
                     /ApEinfo_fwdcolor="#f58a5e"
     misc_feature    3099..3128
                     /label="R primer binding"
                     /ApEinfo_revcolor="#d6b295"
                     /ApEinfo_fwdcolor="#d6b295"
     promoter ID ... complement(3129..3148)
                     /label=">skpp-1916-F_sk20mer-1027"
                     /ApEinfo_revcolor="#f58a5e"
                     /ApEinfo_fwdcolor="#f58a5e"
     misc_feature    complement(3149..3152)
                     /label="downstream region"
                     /ApEinfo_revcolor="#9eafd2"
                     /ApEinfo_fwdcolor="#9eafd2"
     misc_feature    complement(3149..3152)
                     /label="upstream region"
                     /ApEinfo_revcolor="#9eafd2"
                     /ApEinfo_fwdcolor="#9eafd2"
     promoter ID ... complement(3153..3172)
                     /label=">skpp-1947-F_sk20mer-4737"
                     /ApEinfo_revcolor="#f58a5e"
                     /ApEinfo_fwdcolor="#f58a5e"
     misc_feature    complement(3173..3202)
                     /label="F primer binding"
                     /ApEinfo_revcolor="#d6b295"
                     /ApEinfo_fwdcolor="#d6b295"
     miscellaneous   3203..3232
                     /label="Himar_RE"
                     /ApEinfo_revcolor="#faac61"
                     /ApEinfo_fwdcolor="#faac61"
     miscellaneous   complement(3203..3232)
                     /label="Himar_LE"
                     /ApEinfo_revcolor="#faac61"
                     /ApEinfo_fwdcolor="#faac61"
     RS421_promot... 3233..3397
                     /label=13481
                     /ApEinfo_revcolor="#f58a5e"
                     /ApEinfo_fwdcolor="#f58a5e"
     misc_feature    complement(3398..3401)
                     /label="upstream region"
                     /ApEinfo_revcolor="#9eafd2"
                     /ApEinfo_fwdcolor="#9eafd2"
     CDS             3398..4444
                     /label="Himar_Tnp"
                     /ApEinfo_revcolor="#f58a5e"
                     /ApEinfo_fwdcolor="#f58a5e"
     prokaryote t... 4449..4629
                     /label="TAmarelleT9"
                     /ApEinfo_revcolor="#f58a5e"
                     /ApEinfo_fwdcolor="#f58a5e"
     miscellaneous   4630..4875
                     /label="oriT"
                     /ApEinfo_revcolor="#84b0dc"
                     /ApEinfo_fwdcolor="#84b0dc"
     miscellaneous   complement(4895..4934)
                     /label="UNS1"
                     /ApEinfo_revcolor="#9eafd2"
                     /ApEinfo_fwdcolor="#9eafd2"
     prokaryote t... complement(4935..4964)
                     /label="L2U5H11"
                     /ApEinfo_revcolor="#f8d3a9"
                     /ApEinfo_fwdcolor="#f8d3a9"
     primer_bind     complement(5017..5033)
                     /label="M13 fwd"
                     /ApEinfo_revcolor="#d59687"
                     /ApEinfo_fwdcolor="#d59687"
ORIGIN
        1 AACGTCGTGA CTGGGAAAAC CCTGGCGCTT GTGGTGGATC ACAGTTATTG GAGACTTCCT
       61 TGGCCGTACG ATGGGTTTTG TTTCAGGTAT CTGGCACTTT TCGGGGAAAT GTGCGCGGAA
      121 CCCCTATTTG TTTATTTTTC TAAATACATT CAAATATGTA TCCGCTCATG AGACAATAAC
      181 CCTGATAAAT GCTTCAATAA TATTGAAAAA GGAAGAGTAT GAGTATTCAA CATTTCCGTG
      241 TCGCCCTTAT TCCCTTTTTT GCGGCATTTT GCCTTCCTGT TTTTGCTCAC CCAGAAACGC
      301 TGGTGAAAGT AAAAGATGCT GAAGATCAGT TGGGTGCACG AGTGGGTTAC ATCGAACTGG
      361 ATCTCAACAG CGGTAAGATC CTTGAGAGTT TTCGCCCCGA AGAACGTTTT CCAATGATGA
      421 GCACTTTTAA AGTTCTGCTA TGTGGCGCGG TATTATCCCG TATTGACGCC GGGCAAGAGC
      481 AACTCGGTCG CCGCATACAC TATTCTCAGA ATGACTTGGT TGAGTACTCA CCAGTCACAG
      541 AAAAGCATCT TACGGATGGC ATGACAGTAA GAGAATTATG CAGTGCTGCC ATAACCATGA
      601 GTGATAACAC TGCGGCCAAC TTACTTCTGA CAACGATCGG AGGACCGAAG GAGCTAACCG
      661 CTTTTTTGCA CAACATGGGG GATCATGTAA CTCGCCTTGA TCGTTGGGAA CCGGAGCTGA
      721 ATGAAGCCAT ACCAAACGAC GAGCGTGACA CCACGATGCC TGTAGCAATG GCAACAACGT
      781 TGCGCAAACT ATTAACTGGC GAACTACTTA CTCTAGCTTC CCGGCAACAA TTAATAGACT
      841 GGATGGAGGC GGATAAAGTT GCAGGACCAC TTCTGCGCTC GGCCCTTCCG GCTGGCTGGT
      901 TTATTGCTGA TAAATCTGGA GCCGGTGAGC GTGGCTCTCG CGGTATCATT GCAGCACTGG
      961 GGCCAGATGG TAAGCCCTCC CGTATCGTAG TTATCTACAC GACGGGGAGT CAGGCAACTA
     1021 TGGATGAACG AAATAGACAG ATCGCTGAGA TAGGTGCCTC ACTGATTAAG CATTGGTAAC
     1081 TGTCAGACCA AGTTTACTCA TATATACTTT AGATTGATTT AAAACTTCAT TTTTAATTTA
     1141 AAAGGATCTA GGTGAAGATC CTTGAATTGC CATTATCAAC AAGTTTGTAC AAAAAAGCAG
     1201 GCTCCGAATT GGTATCACGA GGACGATTTG AAGCCCCCTA CCCATTTACG CTGACTTGAC
     1261 GGGACGGCGG CTTTGTTGAA TAGAGCGTCA GACCCCGTAG AAAAGATCAA AGGATCTTCG
     1321 GCCGGCCGGC GCGCCGATCT GAAGATCAGC AGTTCAACCT GTTGATAGTA CGTACTAAGC
     1381 TCTCATGTTT CACGTACTAA GCTCTCATGT TTAACGTACT AAGCTCTCAT GTTTAACGAA
     1441 CTAAACCCTC ATGGCTAACG TACTAAGCTC TCATGGCTAA CGTACTAAGC TCTCATGTTT
     1501 CACGTACTAA GCTCTCATGT TTGAACAATA AAATTAATAT AAATCAGCAA CTTAAATAGC
     1561 CTCTAAGGTT TTAAGTTTTA TAAGAAAAAA AAGAATATAT AAGGCTTTTA AAGCCTTTAA
     1621 GGTTTAACGG TTGTGGACAA CAAGCCAGGG ATGTAACGCA CTGAGAAGCC CTTAGAGCCT
     1681 CTCAAAGCAA TTTTGAGTGA CACAGGAACA CTTAACGGCT GACATGGGGC GCGCCCAGCT
     1741 GTAACGCCAG CAACGCGGCC TTTTTACGGT TCCTGGCCTT TTGCTGGCCT TTTGCTCACA
     1801 TGTTCTTTCC AGCGACATAT GCCATACGCC GAACTGAACT CCACCTAATG TCTTGGAGAT
     1861 TGTCGGATAG CGCGGAATAG GATTGTGCCC TCTGAGCGGA TAACAATTTC ACACAGGAAA
     1921 CAGCTATGAC CATGACACAT GCATCCACCA TCGCAGACTT ATCATCACTG AGCCTCCACC
     1981 TAGCCTATAC AACAATAGCG TGCGTGGTTA GCACGCTAGG TGGAAGGGCT CGGAGTTGTG
     2041 GTAATCTATG TATCCTGGGG TGCTCTTCAT GCTAGCGTAA CAGGTTGGAT GATAAGTCCC
     2101 CGGTCTAGCC GACTGCGCAA AAGACATAAT CGATTCACAA AAAATAGGCA CACGAAAAAC
     2161 AAGTTAAGGG ATGCAGTTTA TGCATCCCTT AACAAGCTTA CTTATTAAAT AATTTATAGC
     2221 TATTGAAAAG AGATAAGAAT TGTTCAAAGC TAATATTGTT TAAATCGTCA ATTCCTGCAT
     2281 GTTTTAAGGA ATTGTTAAAT TGATTTTTTG TAAATATTTT CTTGTATTCT TTGTTAACCC
     2341 ATTTCATAAC GAAATAATTA TACTTTTGTT TATCTTTGTG TGATATTCTT GATTTTTTTC
     2401 TACTTAATCT GATAAGTGAG CTATTCACTT TAGGTTTAGG ATGAAAATAT TCTCTTGGAA
     2461 CCATACTTAA TATAGAAATA TCAACTTCTG CCATTAAAAG TAATGCCAAT GAGCGTTTTG
     2521 TATTTAATAA TCTTTTAGCA AACCCGTATT CCACGATTAA ATAAATCTCA TTAGCTATAC
     2581 TATCAAAAAC AATTTTGCGT ATTATATCCG TACTTATGTT ATAAGGTATA TTACCATATA
     2641 TTTTATAGGA TTGGTTTTTA GGAAATTTAA ACTGCAATAT ATCCTTGTTT AAAACTTGGA
     2701 AATTATCGTG ATCAACAAGT TTATTTTCTG TAGTTTTGCA TAATTTATGG TCTATTTCAA
     2761 TGGCAGTTAC GAAATTACAC CTCTTTACTA ATTCAAGGGT AAAATGGCCT TTTCCTGAGC
     2821 CGATTTCAAA GATATTATCA TGTTCATTTA ATCTTATGTT TGTCATAATC TTGTCGATAT
     2881 TATGCTTAGA AGTAATAAAG TTTTGACTGT GTTTTATATT TTTCTCGTTC ATTCCTCTAT
     2941 CAAACAAATT ATACTCCTCG AAAATCTCTC TTCAAACCAC GTCAGCTTCC ATCTGCAACC
     3001 TCAAAACACT GTTTTGAGCA ACCTGCGGCT AGCTTCCTTG TTTGTGCTCT TTGATTTTCA
     3061 TTGAGTATTA CTTCCTATTA TCATTATAAC GCTTTTTCCC AGCTTCACAC GGCGTGTGGC
     3121 TGCGGAACGA GGAGCCCAGG TTCTATCATA CGACTCGGGA AACCAGACTA CCACCCTACT
     3181 CGACGCGTCC TACGCGTGAC CCTAGACCGG GGACTTATCA TCCAACCTGT TAGGCGCCGC
     3241 CGCCTCCGCG CGGCGCCTTT CATTTCGCCG GGGTTGCACC CCGCAATGGC GCGCCGCCGC
     3301 GTGAATTTTT CGCGGCCGCG CGCCATTTCT CCGCCTCATC CCTTATCCTT TCGTTCTTGA
     3361 ACCTTACTAA ATAGTTACAA GAACTTCGGG AGGGGGGATG GAAAAAAAGG AATTTCGTGT
     3421 TTTGATAAAA TACTGTTTTC TGAAGGGAAA AAATACAGTG GAAGCAAAAA CTTGGCTTGA
     3481 TAATGAGTTT CCGGACTCTG CCCCAGGGAA ATCAACAATA ATTGATTGGT ATGCAAAATT
     3541 CAAGCGTGGT GAAATGAGCA CGGAGGACGG TGAACGCAGT GGACGCCCGA AAGAGGTGGT
     3601 TACCGACGAA AACATCAAAA AAATCCACAA AATGATTTTG AATGACCGTA AAATGAAGTT
     3661 GATCGAGATA GCAGAGGCCT TAAAGATATC AAAGGAACGT GTTGGTCATA TCATTCATCA
     3721 ATATTTGGAT ATGCGGAAGC TCTGTGCGAA ATGGGTGCCG CGCGAGCTCA CATTTGACCA
     3781 AAAACAACGA CGTGTTGATG ATTCTAAGCG GTGTTTGCAG CTGTTAACTC GTAATACACC
     3841 CGAGTTTTTC CGTCGATATG TGACAATGGA TGAAACATGG CTCCATCACT ACACTCCTGA
     3901 GTCCAATCGA CAGTCGGCTG AGTGGACAGC GACCGGTGAA CCGTCTCCGA AGCGTGGAAA
     3961 GACTCAAAAG TCCGCTGGCA AAGTAATGGC CTCTGTTTTT TGGGATGCGC ATGGAATAAT
     4021 TTTTATCGAT TATCTTGAGA AGGGAAAAAC CATCAACAGT GACTATTATA TGGCGTTATT
     4081 GGAGCGTTTG AAGGTCGAAA TCGCGGCAAA ACGGCCCCAC ATGAAGAAGA AAAAAGTGTT
     4141 GTTCCACCAA GACAACGCAC CGTGCCACAA GTCATTGAGA ACGATGGCAA AAATTCATGA
     4201 ATTGGGCTTC GAATTGCTTC CCCACCCGCC GTATTCTCCA GATCTGGCCC CCAGCGACTT
     4261 TTTCTTGTTC TCAGACCTCA AAAGGATGCT CGCAGGGAAA AAATTTGGCT GCAATGAAGA
     4321 GGTGATCGCC GAAACTGAGG CCTATTTTGA GGCAAAACCG AAGGAGTACT ACCAAAATGG
     4381 TATCAAAAAA TTGGAAGGTC GTTATAATCG TTGTATCGCT CTTGAAGGGA ACTATGTTGA
     4441 ATAAGCTTGG AATCTCCTTC TCGCCTCTTT CGCTGAACAC GAAAGCGAAT CCGTTCAGCA
     4501 CACACTTTAC GATATGGCGC AAAAAGTCCT CGGCTGCGTG CCGGAAGTGA AAGACATCCA
     4561 CCTCACCATG CCCAACAAGC ATTGCCTGCT CGTGGACCTG TCCCGCTTCG GTCAGGACAA
     4621 TCCCAACGAC TTTTCCGCTG CATAACCCTG CTTCGGGGTC ATTATAGCGA TTTTTTCGGT
     4681 ATATCCATCC TTTTTCGCAC GATATACAGG ATTTTGCCAA AGGGTTCGTG TAGACTTTCC
     4741 TTGGTGTATC CAACGGCGTC AGCCGGGCAG GATAGGTGAA GTAGGCCCAC CCGCGAGCGG
     4801 GTGTTCCTTC TTCACTGTCC CTTATTCGCA CCTGGCGGTG CTCAACGGGA ATCCTGCTCT
     4861 GCGAGGCTGG CCGTACTCCT CATTGAAGAG CTCGGAGACG AGACGAGACA GCCTGAGAAT
     4921 GGATGCGAGT AATGATACAA CAATAGCGTG CTGTTCGCAC GCTAAGGTCA GGCGGAATGG
     4981 CACTTCCTTA TTCCAGATGC GTGCGGATTA TGCATGACTG GCCGTCGTTT TAC
//
