# Supplementary material for: A scalable transposon mutagenesis system for non-model bacteria
Source: bioRxiv preprint, doi:10.64898/2025.12.22.696024, version 1 (2025-12-23)
Supplement: Plasmid sequences [file 696024_file12.zip › Plasmid sequences/Transposon variant libraries/Himar1-only libraries/pGLU_30/pGLU_9-pGLU_81-pGLU_90.gb]

LOCUS       pGLU_9-pGLU_81-pGLU_90  5033 bp ds-DNA     circular     19-NOV-2024
DEFINITION  .
KEYWORDS    "Name:pGLU_9-pGLU_81-pGLU_90" "Tnp
            Promoter:Proteobacteria_58_13166" "Abr
            Promoter:Firmicutes_52_13401" "Selectable Marker:Erythromycin"
            "Transposase:Himar"
FEATURES             Location/Qualifiers
     promoter        114..218
                     /label="Pamp"
                     /ApEinfo_revcolor="#faac61"
                     /ApEinfo_fwdcolor="#faac61"
     CDS             219..1079
                     /label="AmpR"
                     /ApEinfo_revcolor="#f58a5e"
                     /ApEinfo_fwdcolor="#f58a5e"
     ORI             complement(1336..1724)
                     /label="R6K ORI"
                     /ApEinfo_revcolor="#f58a5e"
                     /ApEinfo_fwdcolor="#f58a5e"
     primer_bind     1914..1930
                     /label="M13 rev"
                     /ApEinfo_revcolor="#c7b0e3"
                     /ApEinfo_fwdcolor="#c7b0e3"
     prokaryote p... complement(1987..2018)
                     /label="L2U8H11"
                     /ApEinfo_revcolor="#75c6a9"
                     /ApEinfo_fwdcolor="#75c6a9"
     miscellaneous   complement(2019..2058)
                     /label="UNSX"
                     /ApEinfo_revcolor="#9eafd2"
                     /ApEinfo_fwdcolor="#9eafd2"
     miscellaneous   2078..2107
                     /label="Himar_LE"
                     /ApEinfo_revcolor="#faac61"
                     /ApEinfo_fwdcolor="#faac61"
     miscellaneous   complement(2078..2107)
                     /label="Himar_RE"
                     /ApEinfo_revcolor="#faac61"
                     /ApEinfo_fwdcolor="#faac61"
     prokaryote t... complement(2108..2193)
                     /label="TermC"
                     /ApEinfo_revcolor="#f8d3a9"
                     /ApEinfo_fwdcolor="#f8d3a9"
     misc_feature    complement(2198..2932)
                     /label="ermC"
                     /ApEinfo_revcolor="#faac61"
                     /ApEinfo_fwdcolor="#faac61"
                     /note="codon-optimized to allow Twist synthesis"
     misc_feature    complement(2930..2933)
                     /label="downstream region"
                     /ApEinfo_revcolor="#9eafd2"
                     /ApEinfo_fwdcolor="#9eafd2"
     RS421_promot... complement(2934..3098)
                     /label=13401
                     /ApEinfo_revcolor="#f58a5e"
                     /ApEinfo_fwdcolor="#f58a5e"
     misc_feature    3099..3128
                     /label="R primer binding"
                     /ApEinfo_revcolor="#d6b295"
                     /ApEinfo_fwdcolor="#d6b295"
     promoter ID ... complement(3129..3148)
                     /label=">skpp-1926-F_sk20mer-4948"
                     /ApEinfo_revcolor="#f58a5e"
                     /ApEinfo_fwdcolor="#f58a5e"
     misc_feature    complement(3149..3152)
                     /label="downstream region"
                     /ApEinfo_revcolor="#9eafd2"
                     /ApEinfo_fwdcolor="#9eafd2"
     misc_feature    complement(3149..3152)
                     /label="upstream region"
                     /ApEinfo_revcolor="#9eafd2"
                     /ApEinfo_fwdcolor="#9eafd2"
     promoter ID ... complement(3153..3172)
                     /label=">skpp-1935-F_sk20mer-860"
                     /ApEinfo_revcolor="#f58a5e"
                     /ApEinfo_fwdcolor="#f58a5e"
     misc_feature    complement(3173..3202)
                     /label="F primer binding"
                     /ApEinfo_revcolor="#d6b295"
                     /ApEinfo_fwdcolor="#d6b295"
     miscellaneous   3203..3232
                     /label="Himar_RE"
                     /ApEinfo_revcolor="#faac61"
                     /ApEinfo_fwdcolor="#faac61"
     miscellaneous   complement(3203..3232)
                     /label="Himar_LE"
                     /ApEinfo_revcolor="#faac61"
                     /ApEinfo_fwdcolor="#faac61"
     RS421_promot... 3233..3397
                     /label=13166
                     /ApEinfo_revcolor="#f58a5e"
                     /ApEinfo_fwdcolor="#f58a5e"
     misc_feature    complement(3398..3401)
                     /label="upstream region"
                     /ApEinfo_revcolor="#9eafd2"
                     /ApEinfo_fwdcolor="#9eafd2"
     CDS             3398..4444
                     /label="Himar_Tnp"
                     /ApEinfo_revcolor="#f58a5e"
                     /ApEinfo_fwdcolor="#f58a5e"
     prokaryote t... 4449..4629
                     /label="TAmarelleT9"
                     /ApEinfo_revcolor="#f58a5e"
                     /ApEinfo_fwdcolor="#f58a5e"
     miscellaneous   4630..4875
                     /label="oriT"
                     /ApEinfo_revcolor="#84b0dc"
                     /ApEinfo_fwdcolor="#84b0dc"
     miscellaneous   complement(4895..4934)
                     /label="UNS1"
                     /ApEinfo_revcolor="#9eafd2"
                     /ApEinfo_fwdcolor="#9eafd2"
     prokaryote t... complement(4935..4964)
                     /label="L2U5H11"
                     /ApEinfo_revcolor="#f8d3a9"
                     /ApEinfo_fwdcolor="#f8d3a9"
     primer_bind     complement(5017..5033)
                     /label="M13 fwd"
                     /ApEinfo_revcolor="#d59687"
                     /ApEinfo_fwdcolor="#d59687"
ORIGIN
        1 AACGTCGTGA CTGGGAAAAC CCTGGCGCTT GTGGTGGATC ACAGTTATTG GAGACTTCCT
       61 TGGCCGTACG ATGGGTTTTG TTTCAGGTAT CTGGCACTTT TCGGGGAAAT GTGCGCGGAA
      121 CCCCTATTTG TTTATTTTTC TAAATACATT CAAATATGTA TCCGCTCATG AGACAATAAC
      181 CCTGATAAAT GCTTCAATAA TATTGAAAAA GGAAGAGTAT GAGTATTCAA CATTTCCGTG
      241 TCGCCCTTAT TCCCTTTTTT GCGGCATTTT GCCTTCCTGT TTTTGCTCAC CCAGAAACGC
      301 TGGTGAAAGT AAAAGATGCT GAAGATCAGT TGGGTGCACG AGTGGGTTAC ATCGAACTGG
      361 ATCTCAACAG CGGTAAGATC CTTGAGAGTT TTCGCCCCGA AGAACGTTTT CCAATGATGA
      421 GCACTTTTAA AGTTCTGCTA TGTGGCGCGG TATTATCCCG TATTGACGCC GGGCAAGAGC
      481 AACTCGGTCG CCGCATACAC TATTCTCAGA ATGACTTGGT TGAGTACTCA CCAGTCACAG
      541 AAAAGCATCT TACGGATGGC ATGACAGTAA GAGAATTATG CAGTGCTGCC ATAACCATGA
      601 GTGATAACAC TGCGGCCAAC TTACTTCTGA CAACGATCGG AGGACCGAAG GAGCTAACCG
      661 CTTTTTTGCA CAACATGGGG GATCATGTAA CTCGCCTTGA TCGTTGGGAA CCGGAGCTGA
      721 ATGAAGCCAT ACCAAACGAC GAGCGTGACA CCACGATGCC TGTAGCAATG GCAACAACGT
      781 TGCGCAAACT ATTAACTGGC GAACTACTTA CTCTAGCTTC CCGGCAACAA TTAATAGACT
      841 GGATGGAGGC GGATAAAGTT GCAGGACCAC TTCTGCGCTC GGCCCTTCCG GCTGGCTGGT
      901 TTATTGCTGA TAAATCTGGA GCCGGTGAGC GTGGCTCTCG CGGTATCATT GCAGCACTGG
      961 GGCCAGATGG TAAGCCCTCC CGTATCGTAG TTATCTACAC GACGGGGAGT CAGGCAACTA
     1021 TGGATGAACG AAATAGACAG ATCGCTGAGA TAGGTGCCTC ACTGATTAAG CATTGGTAAC
     1081 TGTCAGACCA AGTTTACTCA TATATACTTT AGATTGATTT AAAACTTCAT TTTTAATTTA
     1141 AAAGGATCTA GGTGAAGATC CTTGAATTGC CATTATCAAC AAGTTTGTAC AAAAAAGCAG
     1201 GCTCCGAATT GGTATCACGA GGACGATTTG AAGCCCCCTA CCCATTTACG CTGACTTGAC
     1261 GGGACGGCGG CTTTGTTGAA TAGAGCGTCA GACCCCGTAG AAAAGATCAA AGGATCTTCG
     1321 GCCGGCCGGC GCGCCGATCT GAAGATCAGC AGTTCAACCT GTTGATAGTA CGTACTAAGC
     1381 TCTCATGTTT CACGTACTAA GCTCTCATGT TTAACGTACT AAGCTCTCAT GTTTAACGAA
     1441 CTAAACCCTC ATGGCTAACG TACTAAGCTC TCATGGCTAA CGTACTAAGC TCTCATGTTT
     1501 CACGTACTAA GCTCTCATGT TTGAACAATA AAATTAATAT AAATCAGCAA CTTAAATAGC
     1561 CTCTAAGGTT TTAAGTTTTA TAAGAAAAAA AAGAATATAT AAGGCTTTTA AAGCCTTTAA
     1621 GGTTTAACGG TTGTGGACAA CAAGCCAGGG ATGTAACGCA CTGAGAAGCC CTTAGAGCCT
     1681 CTCAAAGCAA TTTTGAGTGA CACAGGAACA CTTAACGGCT GACATGGGGC GCGCCCAGCT
     1741 GTAACGCCAG CAACGCGGCC TTTTTACGGT TCCTGGCCTT TTGCTGGCCT TTTGCTCACA
     1801 TGTTCTTTCC AGCGACATAT GCCATACGCC GAACTGAACT CCACCTAATG TCTTGGAGAT
     1861 TGTCGGATAG CGCGGAATAG GATTGTGCCC TCTGAGCGGA TAACAATTTC ACACAGGAAA
     1921 CAGCTATGAC CATGACACAT GCATCCACCA TCGCAGACTT ATCATCACTG AGCCTCCACC
     1981 TAGCCTATAC AACAATAGCG TGCGTGGTTA GCACGCTAGG TGGAAGGGCT CGGAGTTGTG
     2041 GTAATCTATG TATCCTGGGG TGCTCTTCAT GCTAGCGTAA CAGGTTGGAT GATAAGTCCC
     2101 CGGTCTAGCC GACTGCGCAA AAGACATAAT CGATTCACAA AAAATAGGCA CACGAAAAAC
     2161 AAGTTAAGGG ATGCAGTTTA TGCATCCCTT AACAAGCTTA CTTATTAAAT AATTTATAGC
     2221 TATTGAAAAG AGATAAGAAT TGTTCAAAGC TAATATTGTT TAAATCGTCA ATTCCTGCAT
     2281 GTTTTAAGGA ATTGTTAAAT TGATTTTTTG TAAATATTTT CTTGTATTCT TTGTTAACCC
     2341 ATTTCATAAC GAAATAATTA TACTTTTGTT TATCTTTGTG TGATATTCTT GATTTTTTTC
     2401 TACTTAATCT GATAAGTGAG CTATTCACTT TAGGTTTAGG ATGAAAATAT TCTCTTGGAA
     2461 CCATACTTAA TATAGAAATA TCAACTTCTG CCATTAAAAG TAATGCCAAT GAGCGTTTTG
     2521 TATTTAATAA TCTTTTAGCA AACCCGTATT CCACGATTAA ATAAATCTCA TTAGCTATAC
     2581 TATCAAAAAC AATTTTGCGT ATTATATCCG TACTTATGTT ATAAGGTATA TTACCATATA
     2641 TTTTATAGGA TTGGTTTTTA GGAAATTTAA ACTGCAATAT ATCCTTGTTT AAAACTTGGA
     2701 AATTATCGTG ATCAACAAGT TTATTTTCTG TAGTTTTGCA TAATTTATGG TCTATTTCAA
     2761 TGGCAGTTAC GAAATTACAC CTCTTTACTA ATTCAAGGGT AAAATGGCCT TTTCCTGAGC
     2821 CGATTTCAAA GATATTATCA TGTTCATTTA ATCTTATGTT TGTCATAATC TTGTCGATAT
     2881 TATGCTTAGA AGTAATAAAG TTTTGACTGT GTTTTATATT TTTCTCGTTC ATTGCCGCTC
     2941 CTCCATCCCG TCCAATGGTT TCTGCCTTTA TGATACCACA ATTGACGCCA TGATTCGGAC
     3001 AAAAAAAGAA AAAAGGGCGG TTTTCCTGCG GACAGGTTGC CCGCGGAAAA CTGCCTCTCG
     3061 CGTTTGGTTG GCTTCCTTTG GCGGAAAGCG GCATAAAACC AGCTTCACAC GGCGTGTGGC
     3121 TGCGGAACGG GCGTCAGATA TTTGGACATA CGCGGCGAAC GGGACTTTTA TTACCCTACT
     3181 CGACGCGTCC TACGCGTGAC CCTAGACCGG GGACTTATCA TCCAACCTGT TATTCGCCTC
     3241 AAGATGTGCA TGGAGCCGTA GCATGGGAGC TCAAAAGTCG TCGGACAAGT AAGCCGCAAC
     3301 AACGCTTTTC CTTGTTGTTG CGGCGTCTGT CGAGCCGACC CCCCGTGCCG CAGGCAGACC
     3361 GCCGCCGAAT GTTCCTCATT TGAGCGGATG TCTTTCCATG GAAAAAAAGG AATTTCGTGT
     3421 TTTGATAAAA TACTGTTTTC TGAAGGGAAA AAATACAGTG GAAGCAAAAA CTTGGCTTGA
     3481 TAATGAGTTT CCGGACTCTG CCCCAGGGAA ATCAACAATA ATTGATTGGT ATGCAAAATT
     3541 CAAGCGTGGT GAAATGAGCA CGGAGGACGG TGAACGCAGT GGACGCCCGA AAGAGGTGGT
     3601 TACCGACGAA AACATCAAAA AAATCCACAA AATGATTTTG AATGACCGTA AAATGAAGTT
     3661 GATCGAGATA GCAGAGGCCT TAAAGATATC AAAGGAACGT GTTGGTCATA TCATTCATCA
     3721 ATATTTGGAT ATGCGGAAGC TCTGTGCGAA ATGGGTGCCG CGCGAGCTCA CATTTGACCA
     3781 AAAACAACGA CGTGTTGATG ATTCTAAGCG GTGTTTGCAG CTGTTAACTC GTAATACACC
     3841 CGAGTTTTTC CGTCGATATG TGACAATGGA TGAAACATGG CTCCATCACT ACACTCCTGA
     3901 GTCCAATCGA CAGTCGGCTG AGTGGACAGC GACCGGTGAA CCGTCTCCGA AGCGTGGAAA
     3961 GACTCAAAAG TCCGCTGGCA AAGTAATGGC CTCTGTTTTT TGGGATGCGC ATGGAATAAT
     4021 TTTTATCGAT TATCTTGAGA AGGGAAAAAC CATCAACAGT GACTATTATA TGGCGTTATT
     4081 GGAGCGTTTG AAGGTCGAAA TCGCGGCAAA ACGGCCCCAC ATGAAGAAGA AAAAAGTGTT
     4141 GTTCCACCAA GACAACGCAC CGTGCCACAA GTCATTGAGA ACGATGGCAA AAATTCATGA
     4201 ATTGGGCTTC GAATTGCTTC CCCACCCGCC GTATTCTCCA GATCTGGCCC CCAGCGACTT
     4261 TTTCTTGTTC TCAGACCTCA AAAGGATGCT CGCAGGGAAA AAATTTGGCT GCAATGAAGA
     4321 GGTGATCGCC GAAACTGAGG CCTATTTTGA GGCAAAACCG AAGGAGTACT ACCAAAATGG
     4381 TATCAAAAAA TTGGAAGGTC GTTATAATCG TTGTATCGCT CTTGAAGGGA ACTATGTTGA
     4441 ATAAGCTTGG AATCTCCTTC TCGCCTCTTT CGCTGAACAC GAAAGCGAAT CCGTTCAGCA
     4501 CACACTTTAC GATATGGCGC AAAAAGTCCT CGGCTGCGTG CCGGAAGTGA AAGACATCCA
     4561 CCTCACCATG CCCAACAAGC ATTGCCTGCT CGTGGACCTG TCCCGCTTCG GTCAGGACAA
     4621 TCCCAACGAC TTTTCCGCTG CATAACCCTG CTTCGGGGTC ATTATAGCGA TTTTTTCGGT
     4681 ATATCCATCC TTTTTCGCAC GATATACAGG ATTTTGCCAA AGGGTTCGTG TAGACTTTCC
     4741 TTGGTGTATC CAACGGCGTC AGCCGGGCAG GATAGGTGAA GTAGGCCCAC CCGCGAGCGG
     4801 GTGTTCCTTC TTCACTGTCC CTTATTCGCA CCTGGCGGTG CTCAACGGGA ATCCTGCTCT
     4861 GCGAGGCTGG CCGTACTCCT CATTGAAGAG CTCGGAGACG AGACGAGACA GCCTGAGAAT
     4921 GGATGCGAGT AATGATACAA CAATAGCGTG CTGTTCGCAC GCTAAGGTCA GGCGGAATGG
     4981 CACTTCCTTA TTCCAGATGC GTGCGGATTA TGCATGACTG GCCGTCGTTT TAC
//
