# Supplementary material for: A scalable transposon mutagenesis system for non-model bacteria
Source: bioRxiv preprint, doi:10.64898/2025.12.22.696024, version 1 (2025-12-23)
Supplement: Plasmid sequences [file 696024_file12.zip › Plasmid sequences/Transposon variant libraries/Himar1-only libraries/pGLU_30/pGLU_9-pGLU_80-pGLU_99.gb]

LOCUS       pGLU_9-pGLU_80-pGLU_99  5033 bp ds-DNA     circular     19-NOV-2024
DEFINITION  .
KEYWORDS    "Name:pGLU_9-pGLU_80-pGLU_99" "Tnp Promoter:Firmicutes_52_13401"
            "Abr Promoter:Proteobacteria_45_14271" "Selectable
            Marker:Erythromycin" "Transposase:Himar"
FEATURES             Location/Qualifiers
     promoter        114..218
                     /label="Pamp"
                     /ApEinfo_revcolor="#faac61"
                     /ApEinfo_fwdcolor="#faac61"
     CDS             219..1079
                     /label="AmpR"
                     /ApEinfo_revcolor="#f58a5e"
                     /ApEinfo_fwdcolor="#f58a5e"
     ORI             complement(1336..1724)
                     /label="R6K ORI"
                     /ApEinfo_revcolor="#f58a5e"
                     /ApEinfo_fwdcolor="#f58a5e"
     primer_bind     1914..1930
                     /label="M13 rev"
                     /ApEinfo_revcolor="#c7b0e3"
                     /ApEinfo_fwdcolor="#c7b0e3"
     prokaryote p... complement(1987..2018)
                     /label="L2U8H11"
                     /ApEinfo_revcolor="#75c6a9"
                     /ApEinfo_fwdcolor="#75c6a9"
     miscellaneous   complement(2019..2058)
                     /label="UNSX"
                     /ApEinfo_revcolor="#9eafd2"
                     /ApEinfo_fwdcolor="#9eafd2"
     miscellaneous   2078..2107
                     /label="Himar_LE"
                     /ApEinfo_revcolor="#faac61"
                     /ApEinfo_fwdcolor="#faac61"
     miscellaneous   complement(2078..2107)
                     /label="Himar_RE"
                     /ApEinfo_revcolor="#faac61"
                     /ApEinfo_fwdcolor="#faac61"
     prokaryote t... complement(2108..2193)
                     /label="TermC"
                     /ApEinfo_revcolor="#f8d3a9"
                     /ApEinfo_fwdcolor="#f8d3a9"
     misc_feature    complement(2198..2932)
                     /label="ermC"
                     /ApEinfo_revcolor="#faac61"
                     /ApEinfo_fwdcolor="#faac61"
                     /note="codon-optimized to allow Twist synthesis"
     misc_feature    complement(2930..2933)
                     /label="downstream region"
                     /ApEinfo_revcolor="#9eafd2"
                     /ApEinfo_fwdcolor="#9eafd2"
     RS421_promot... complement(2934..3098)
                     /label=14271
                     /ApEinfo_revcolor="#f58a5e"
                     /ApEinfo_fwdcolor="#f58a5e"
     misc_feature    3099..3128
                     /label="R primer binding"
                     /ApEinfo_revcolor="#d6b295"
                     /ApEinfo_fwdcolor="#d6b295"
     promoter ID ... complement(3129..3148)
                     /label=">skpp-1925-F_sk20mer-6357"
                     /ApEinfo_revcolor="#f58a5e"
                     /ApEinfo_fwdcolor="#f58a5e"
     misc_feature    complement(3149..3152)
                     /label="downstream region"
                     /ApEinfo_revcolor="#9eafd2"
                     /ApEinfo_fwdcolor="#9eafd2"
     misc_feature    complement(3149..3152)
                     /label="upstream region"
                     /ApEinfo_revcolor="#9eafd2"
                     /ApEinfo_fwdcolor="#9eafd2"
     promoter ID ... complement(3153..3172)
                     /label=">skpp-1944-F_sk20mer-3630"
                     /ApEinfo_revcolor="#f58a5e"
                     /ApEinfo_fwdcolor="#f58a5e"
     misc_feature    complement(3173..3202)
                     /label="F primer binding"
                     /ApEinfo_revcolor="#d6b295"
                     /ApEinfo_fwdcolor="#d6b295"
     miscellaneous   3203..3232
                     /label="Himar_RE"
                     /ApEinfo_revcolor="#faac61"
                     /ApEinfo_fwdcolor="#faac61"
     miscellaneous   complement(3203..3232)
                     /label="Himar_LE"
                     /ApEinfo_revcolor="#faac61"
                     /ApEinfo_fwdcolor="#faac61"
     RS421_promot... 3233..3397
                     /label=13401
                     /ApEinfo_revcolor="#f58a5e"
                     /ApEinfo_fwdcolor="#f58a5e"
     misc_feature    complement(3398..3401)
                     /label="upstream region"
                     /ApEinfo_revcolor="#9eafd2"
                     /ApEinfo_fwdcolor="#9eafd2"
     CDS             3398..4444
                     /label="Himar_Tnp"
                     /ApEinfo_revcolor="#f58a5e"
                     /ApEinfo_fwdcolor="#f58a5e"
     prokaryote t... 4449..4629
                     /label="TAmarelleT9"
                     /ApEinfo_revcolor="#f58a5e"
                     /ApEinfo_fwdcolor="#f58a5e"
     miscellaneous   4630..4875
                     /label="oriT"
                     /ApEinfo_revcolor="#84b0dc"
                     /ApEinfo_fwdcolor="#84b0dc"
     miscellaneous   complement(4895..4934)
                     /label="UNS1"
                     /ApEinfo_revcolor="#9eafd2"
                     /ApEinfo_fwdcolor="#9eafd2"
     prokaryote t... complement(4935..4964)
                     /label="L2U5H11"
                     /ApEinfo_revcolor="#f8d3a9"
                     /ApEinfo_fwdcolor="#f8d3a9"
     primer_bind     complement(5017..5033)
                     /label="M13 fwd"
                     /ApEinfo_revcolor="#d59687"
                     /ApEinfo_fwdcolor="#d59687"
ORIGIN
        1 AACGTCGTGA CTGGGAAAAC CCTGGCGCTT GTGGTGGATC ACAGTTATTG GAGACTTCCT
       61 TGGCCGTACG ATGGGTTTTG TTTCAGGTAT CTGGCACTTT TCGGGGAAAT GTGCGCGGAA
      121 CCCCTATTTG TTTATTTTTC TAAATACATT CAAATATGTA TCCGCTCATG AGACAATAAC
      181 CCTGATAAAT GCTTCAATAA TATTGAAAAA GGAAGAGTAT GAGTATTCAA CATTTCCGTG
      241 TCGCCCTTAT TCCCTTTTTT GCGGCATTTT GCCTTCCTGT TTTTGCTCAC CCAGAAACGC
      301 TGGTGAAAGT AAAAGATGCT GAAGATCAGT TGGGTGCACG AGTGGGTTAC ATCGAACTGG
      361 ATCTCAACAG CGGTAAGATC CTTGAGAGTT TTCGCCCCGA AGAACGTTTT CCAATGATGA
      421 GCACTTTTAA AGTTCTGCTA TGTGGCGCGG TATTATCCCG TATTGACGCC GGGCAAGAGC
      481 AACTCGGTCG CCGCATACAC TATTCTCAGA ATGACTTGGT TGAGTACTCA CCAGTCACAG
      541 AAAAGCATCT TACGGATGGC ATGACAGTAA GAGAATTATG CAGTGCTGCC ATAACCATGA
      601 GTGATAACAC TGCGGCCAAC TTACTTCTGA CAACGATCGG AGGACCGAAG GAGCTAACCG
      661 CTTTTTTGCA CAACATGGGG GATCATGTAA CTCGCCTTGA TCGTTGGGAA CCGGAGCTGA
      721 ATGAAGCCAT ACCAAACGAC GAGCGTGACA CCACGATGCC TGTAGCAATG GCAACAACGT
      781 TGCGCAAACT ATTAACTGGC GAACTACTTA CTCTAGCTTC CCGGCAACAA TTAATAGACT
      841 GGATGGAGGC GGATAAAGTT GCAGGACCAC TTCTGCGCTC GGCCCTTCCG GCTGGCTGGT
      901 TTATTGCTGA TAAATCTGGA GCCGGTGAGC GTGGCTCTCG CGGTATCATT GCAGCACTGG
      961 GGCCAGATGG TAAGCCCTCC CGTATCGTAG TTATCTACAC GACGGGGAGT CAGGCAACTA
     1021 TGGATGAACG AAATAGACAG ATCGCTGAGA TAGGTGCCTC ACTGATTAAG CATTGGTAAC
     1081 TGTCAGACCA AGTTTACTCA TATATACTTT AGATTGATTT AAAACTTCAT TTTTAATTTA
     1141 AAAGGATCTA GGTGAAGATC CTTGAATTGC CATTATCAAC AAGTTTGTAC AAAAAAGCAG
     1201 GCTCCGAATT GGTATCACGA GGACGATTTG AAGCCCCCTA CCCATTTACG CTGACTTGAC
     1261 GGGACGGCGG CTTTGTTGAA TAGAGCGTCA GACCCCGTAG AAAAGATCAA AGGATCTTCG
     1321 GCCGGCCGGC GCGCCGATCT GAAGATCAGC AGTTCAACCT GTTGATAGTA CGTACTAAGC
     1381 TCTCATGTTT CACGTACTAA GCTCTCATGT TTAACGTACT AAGCTCTCAT GTTTAACGAA
     1441 CTAAACCCTC ATGGCTAACG TACTAAGCTC TCATGGCTAA CGTACTAAGC TCTCATGTTT
     1501 CACGTACTAA GCTCTCATGT TTGAACAATA AAATTAATAT AAATCAGCAA CTTAAATAGC
     1561 CTCTAAGGTT TTAAGTTTTA TAAGAAAAAA AAGAATATAT AAGGCTTTTA AAGCCTTTAA
     1621 GGTTTAACGG TTGTGGACAA CAAGCCAGGG ATGTAACGCA CTGAGAAGCC CTTAGAGCCT
     1681 CTCAAAGCAA TTTTGAGTGA CACAGGAACA CTTAACGGCT GACATGGGGC GCGCCCAGCT
     1741 GTAACGCCAG CAACGCGGCC TTTTTACGGT TCCTGGCCTT TTGCTGGCCT TTTGCTCACA
     1801 TGTTCTTTCC AGCGACATAT GCCATACGCC GAACTGAACT CCACCTAATG TCTTGGAGAT
     1861 TGTCGGATAG CGCGGAATAG GATTGTGCCC TCTGAGCGGA TAACAATTTC ACACAGGAAA
     1921 CAGCTATGAC CATGACACAT GCATCCACCA TCGCAGACTT ATCATCACTG AGCCTCCACC
     1981 TAGCCTATAC AACAATAGCG TGCGTGGTTA GCACGCTAGG TGGAAGGGCT CGGAGTTGTG
     2041 GTAATCTATG TATCCTGGGG TGCTCTTCAT GCTAGCGTAA CAGGTTGGAT GATAAGTCCC
     2101 CGGTCTAGCC GACTGCGCAA AAGACATAAT CGATTCACAA AAAATAGGCA CACGAAAAAC
     2161 AAGTTAAGGG ATGCAGTTTA TGCATCCCTT AACAAGCTTA CTTATTAAAT AATTTATAGC
     2221 TATTGAAAAG AGATAAGAAT TGTTCAAAGC TAATATTGTT TAAATCGTCA ATTCCTGCAT
     2281 GTTTTAAGGA ATTGTTAAAT TGATTTTTTG TAAATATTTT CTTGTATTCT TTGTTAACCC
     2341 ATTTCATAAC GAAATAATTA TACTTTTGTT TATCTTTGTG TGATATTCTT GATTTTTTTC
     2401 TACTTAATCT GATAAGTGAG CTATTCACTT TAGGTTTAGG ATGAAAATAT TCTCTTGGAA
     2461 CCATACTTAA TATAGAAATA TCAACTTCTG CCATTAAAAG TAATGCCAAT GAGCGTTTTG
     2521 TATTTAATAA TCTTTTAGCA AACCCGTATT CCACGATTAA ATAAATCTCA TTAGCTATAC
     2581 TATCAAAAAC AATTTTGCGT ATTATATCCG TACTTATGTT ATAAGGTATA TTACCATATA
     2641 TTTTATAGGA TTGGTTTTTA GGAAATTTAA ACTGCAATAT ATCCTTGTTT AAAACTTGGA
     2701 AATTATCGTG ATCAACAAGT TTATTTTCTG TAGTTTTGCA TAATTTATGG TCTATTTCAA
     2761 TGGCAGTTAC GAAATTACAC CTCTTTACTA ATTCAAGGGT AAAATGGCCT TTTCCTGAGC
     2821 CGATTTCAAA GATATTATCA TGTTCATTTA ATCTTATGTT TGTCATAATC TTGTCGATAT
     2881 TATGCTTAGA AGTAATAAAG TTTTGACTGT GTTTTATATT TTTCTCGTTC ATTAGTTCAG
     2941 CCTTCTGAAT GCGTTAAAGA GGGTACAAAT TCTGTCGAAC TGGGGTATAC CCGCAATTAT
     3001 ACCCACACAA TGGGGTTGAT GTGGGGGGAA TCTGGTTGAG TTCGGTAGAA TTGATTTGGA
     3061 GGCAGAACGC TTAAATTGTG GCGTTCTGAA ACGAAAAACC AGCTTCACAC GGCGTGTGGC
     3121 TGCGGAACGG GCGTCTGAGG ATTGTTTATA CGGCCATCCG TTATACGTCG TGACCCTACT
     3181 CGACGCGTCC TACGCGTGAC CCTAGACCGG GGACTTATCA TCCAACCTGT TATTTTATGC
     3241 CGCTTTCCGC CAAAGGAAGC CAACCAAACG CGAGAGGCAG TTTTCCGCGG GCAACCTGTC
     3301 CGCAGGAAAA CCGCCCTTTT TTCTTTTTTT GTCCGAATCA TGGCGTCAAT TGTGGTATCA
     3361 TAAAGGCAGA AACCATTGGA CGGGATGGAG GAGCGGCATG GAAAAAAAGG AATTTCGTGT
     3421 TTTGATAAAA TACTGTTTTC TGAAGGGAAA AAATACAGTG GAAGCAAAAA CTTGGCTTGA
     3481 TAATGAGTTT CCGGACTCTG CCCCAGGGAA ATCAACAATA ATTGATTGGT ATGCAAAATT
     3541 CAAGCGTGGT GAAATGAGCA CGGAGGACGG TGAACGCAGT GGACGCCCGA AAGAGGTGGT
     3601 TACCGACGAA AACATCAAAA AAATCCACAA AATGATTTTG AATGACCGTA AAATGAAGTT
     3661 GATCGAGATA GCAGAGGCCT TAAAGATATC AAAGGAACGT GTTGGTCATA TCATTCATCA
     3721 ATATTTGGAT ATGCGGAAGC TCTGTGCGAA ATGGGTGCCG CGCGAGCTCA CATTTGACCA
     3781 AAAACAACGA CGTGTTGATG ATTCTAAGCG GTGTTTGCAG CTGTTAACTC GTAATACACC
     3841 CGAGTTTTTC CGTCGATATG TGACAATGGA TGAAACATGG CTCCATCACT ACACTCCTGA
     3901 GTCCAATCGA CAGTCGGCTG AGTGGACAGC GACCGGTGAA CCGTCTCCGA AGCGTGGAAA
     3961 GACTCAAAAG TCCGCTGGCA AAGTAATGGC CTCTGTTTTT TGGGATGCGC ATGGAATAAT
     4021 TTTTATCGAT TATCTTGAGA AGGGAAAAAC CATCAACAGT GACTATTATA TGGCGTTATT
     4081 GGAGCGTTTG AAGGTCGAAA TCGCGGCAAA ACGGCCCCAC ATGAAGAAGA AAAAAGTGTT
     4141 GTTCCACCAA GACAACGCAC CGTGCCACAA GTCATTGAGA ACGATGGCAA AAATTCATGA
     4201 ATTGGGCTTC GAATTGCTTC CCCACCCGCC GTATTCTCCA GATCTGGCCC CCAGCGACTT
     4261 TTTCTTGTTC TCAGACCTCA AAAGGATGCT CGCAGGGAAA AAATTTGGCT GCAATGAAGA
     4321 GGTGATCGCC GAAACTGAGG CCTATTTTGA GGCAAAACCG AAGGAGTACT ACCAAAATGG
     4381 TATCAAAAAA TTGGAAGGTC GTTATAATCG TTGTATCGCT CTTGAAGGGA ACTATGTTGA
     4441 ATAAGCTTGG AATCTCCTTC TCGCCTCTTT CGCTGAACAC GAAAGCGAAT CCGTTCAGCA
     4501 CACACTTTAC GATATGGCGC AAAAAGTCCT CGGCTGCGTG CCGGAAGTGA AAGACATCCA
     4561 CCTCACCATG CCCAACAAGC ATTGCCTGCT CGTGGACCTG TCCCGCTTCG GTCAGGACAA
     4621 TCCCAACGAC TTTTCCGCTG CATAACCCTG CTTCGGGGTC ATTATAGCGA TTTTTTCGGT
     4681 ATATCCATCC TTTTTCGCAC GATATACAGG ATTTTGCCAA AGGGTTCGTG TAGACTTTCC
     4741 TTGGTGTATC CAACGGCGTC AGCCGGGCAG GATAGGTGAA GTAGGCCCAC CCGCGAGCGG
     4801 GTGTTCCTTC TTCACTGTCC CTTATTCGCA CCTGGCGGTG CTCAACGGGA ATCCTGCTCT
     4861 GCGAGGCTGG CCGTACTCCT CATTGAAGAG CTCGGAGACG AGACGAGACA GCCTGAGAAT
     4921 GGATGCGAGT AATGATACAA CAATAGCGTG CTGTTCGCAC GCTAAGGTCA GGCGGAATGG
     4981 CACTTCCTTA TTCCAGATGC GTGCGGATTA TGCATGACTG GCCGTCGTTT TAC
//
