# Supplementary material for: A scalable transposon mutagenesis system for non-model bacteria
Source: bioRxiv preprint, doi:10.64898/2025.12.22.696024, version 1 (2025-12-23)
Supplement: Plasmid sequences [file 696024_file12.zip › Plasmid sequences/Transposon variant libraries/Himar1-only libraries/pGLU_30/pGLU_9-pGLU_73-pGLU_94.gb]

LOCUS       pGLU_9-pGLU_73-pGLU_94  5033 bp ds-DNA     circular     19-NOV-2024
DEFINITION  .
KEYWORDS    "Name:pGLU_9-pGLU_73-pGLU_94" "Tnp Promoter:Firmicutes_40_13926"
            "Abr Promoter:Firmicutes_32_14073" "Selectable Marker:Erythromycin"
            "Transposase:Himar"
FEATURES             Location/Qualifiers
     promoter        114..218
                     /label="Pamp"
                     /ApEinfo_revcolor="#faac61"
                     /ApEinfo_fwdcolor="#faac61"
     CDS             219..1079
                     /label="AmpR"
                     /ApEinfo_revcolor="#f58a5e"
                     /ApEinfo_fwdcolor="#f58a5e"
     ORI             complement(1336..1724)
                     /label="R6K ORI"
                     /ApEinfo_revcolor="#f58a5e"
                     /ApEinfo_fwdcolor="#f58a5e"
     primer_bind     1914..1930
                     /label="M13 rev"
                     /ApEinfo_revcolor="#c7b0e3"
                     /ApEinfo_fwdcolor="#c7b0e3"
     prokaryote p... complement(1987..2018)
                     /label="L2U8H11"
                     /ApEinfo_revcolor="#75c6a9"
                     /ApEinfo_fwdcolor="#75c6a9"
     miscellaneous   complement(2019..2058)
                     /label="UNSX"
                     /ApEinfo_revcolor="#9eafd2"
                     /ApEinfo_fwdcolor="#9eafd2"
     miscellaneous   2078..2107
                     /label="Himar_LE"
                     /ApEinfo_revcolor="#faac61"
                     /ApEinfo_fwdcolor="#faac61"
     miscellaneous   complement(2078..2107)
                     /label="Himar_RE"
                     /ApEinfo_revcolor="#faac61"
                     /ApEinfo_fwdcolor="#faac61"
     prokaryote t... complement(2108..2193)
                     /label="TermC"
                     /ApEinfo_revcolor="#f8d3a9"
                     /ApEinfo_fwdcolor="#f8d3a9"
     misc_feature    complement(2198..2932)
                     /label="ermC"
                     /ApEinfo_revcolor="#faac61"
                     /ApEinfo_fwdcolor="#faac61"
                     /note="codon-optimized to allow Twist synthesis"
     misc_feature    complement(2930..2933)
                     /label="downstream region"
                     /ApEinfo_revcolor="#9eafd2"
                     /ApEinfo_fwdcolor="#9eafd2"
     RS421_promot... complement(2934..3098)
                     /label=14073
                     /ApEinfo_revcolor="#f58a5e"
                     /ApEinfo_fwdcolor="#f58a5e"
     misc_feature    3099..3128
                     /label="R primer binding"
                     /ApEinfo_revcolor="#d6b295"
                     /ApEinfo_fwdcolor="#d6b295"
     promoter ID ... complement(3129..3148)
                     /label=">skpp-1918-F_sk20mer-1110"
                     /ApEinfo_revcolor="#f58a5e"
                     /ApEinfo_fwdcolor="#f58a5e"
     misc_feature    complement(3149..3152)
                     /label="upstream region"
                     /ApEinfo_revcolor="#9eafd2"
                     /ApEinfo_fwdcolor="#9eafd2"
     misc_feature    complement(3149..3152)
                     /label="downstream region"
                     /ApEinfo_revcolor="#9eafd2"
                     /ApEinfo_fwdcolor="#9eafd2"
     promoter ID ... complement(3153..3172)
                     /label=">skpp-1939-F_sk20mer-6802"
                     /ApEinfo_revcolor="#f58a5e"
                     /ApEinfo_fwdcolor="#f58a5e"
     misc_feature    complement(3173..3202)
                     /label="F primer binding"
                     /ApEinfo_revcolor="#d6b295"
                     /ApEinfo_fwdcolor="#d6b295"
     miscellaneous   3203..3232
                     /label="Himar_RE"
                     /ApEinfo_revcolor="#faac61"
                     /ApEinfo_fwdcolor="#faac61"
     miscellaneous   complement(3203..3232)
                     /label="Himar_LE"
                     /ApEinfo_revcolor="#faac61"
                     /ApEinfo_fwdcolor="#faac61"
     RS421_promot... 3233..3397
                     /label=13926
                     /ApEinfo_revcolor="#f58a5e"
                     /ApEinfo_fwdcolor="#f58a5e"
     misc_feature    complement(3398..3401)
                     /label="upstream region"
                     /ApEinfo_revcolor="#9eafd2"
                     /ApEinfo_fwdcolor="#9eafd2"
     CDS             3398..4444
                     /label="Himar_Tnp"
                     /ApEinfo_revcolor="#f58a5e"
                     /ApEinfo_fwdcolor="#f58a5e"
     prokaryote t... 4449..4629
                     /label="TAmarelleT9"
                     /ApEinfo_revcolor="#f58a5e"
                     /ApEinfo_fwdcolor="#f58a5e"
     miscellaneous   4630..4875
                     /label="oriT"
                     /ApEinfo_revcolor="#84b0dc"
                     /ApEinfo_fwdcolor="#84b0dc"
     miscellaneous   complement(4895..4934)
                     /label="UNS1"
                     /ApEinfo_revcolor="#9eafd2"
                     /ApEinfo_fwdcolor="#9eafd2"
     prokaryote t... complement(4935..4964)
                     /label="L2U5H11"
                     /ApEinfo_revcolor="#f8d3a9"
                     /ApEinfo_fwdcolor="#f8d3a9"
     primer_bind     complement(5017..5033)
                     /label="M13 fwd"
                     /ApEinfo_revcolor="#d59687"
                     /ApEinfo_fwdcolor="#d59687"
ORIGIN
        1 AACGTCGTGA CTGGGAAAAC CCTGGCGCTT GTGGTGGATC ACAGTTATTG GAGACTTCCT
       61 TGGCCGTACG ATGGGTTTTG TTTCAGGTAT CTGGCACTTT TCGGGGAAAT GTGCGCGGAA
      121 CCCCTATTTG TTTATTTTTC TAAATACATT CAAATATGTA TCCGCTCATG AGACAATAAC
      181 CCTGATAAAT GCTTCAATAA TATTGAAAAA GGAAGAGTAT GAGTATTCAA CATTTCCGTG
      241 TCGCCCTTAT TCCCTTTTTT GCGGCATTTT GCCTTCCTGT TTTTGCTCAC CCAGAAACGC
      301 TGGTGAAAGT AAAAGATGCT GAAGATCAGT TGGGTGCACG AGTGGGTTAC ATCGAACTGG
      361 ATCTCAACAG CGGTAAGATC CTTGAGAGTT TTCGCCCCGA AGAACGTTTT CCAATGATGA
      421 GCACTTTTAA AGTTCTGCTA TGTGGCGCGG TATTATCCCG TATTGACGCC GGGCAAGAGC
      481 AACTCGGTCG CCGCATACAC TATTCTCAGA ATGACTTGGT TGAGTACTCA CCAGTCACAG
      541 AAAAGCATCT TACGGATGGC ATGACAGTAA GAGAATTATG CAGTGCTGCC ATAACCATGA
      601 GTGATAACAC TGCGGCCAAC TTACTTCTGA CAACGATCGG AGGACCGAAG GAGCTAACCG
      661 CTTTTTTGCA CAACATGGGG GATCATGTAA CTCGCCTTGA TCGTTGGGAA CCGGAGCTGA
      721 ATGAAGCCAT ACCAAACGAC GAGCGTGACA CCACGATGCC TGTAGCAATG GCAACAACGT
      781 TGCGCAAACT ATTAACTGGC GAACTACTTA CTCTAGCTTC CCGGCAACAA TTAATAGACT
      841 GGATGGAGGC GGATAAAGTT GCAGGACCAC TTCTGCGCTC GGCCCTTCCG GCTGGCTGGT
      901 TTATTGCTGA TAAATCTGGA GCCGGTGAGC GTGGCTCTCG CGGTATCATT GCAGCACTGG
      961 GGCCAGATGG TAAGCCCTCC CGTATCGTAG TTATCTACAC GACGGGGAGT CAGGCAACTA
     1021 TGGATGAACG AAATAGACAG ATCGCTGAGA TAGGTGCCTC ACTGATTAAG CATTGGTAAC
     1081 TGTCAGACCA AGTTTACTCA TATATACTTT AGATTGATTT AAAACTTCAT TTTTAATTTA
     1141 AAAGGATCTA GGTGAAGATC CTTGAATTGC CATTATCAAC AAGTTTGTAC AAAAAAGCAG
     1201 GCTCCGAATT GGTATCACGA GGACGATTTG AAGCCCCCTA CCCATTTACG CTGACTTGAC
     1261 GGGACGGCGG CTTTGTTGAA TAGAGCGTCA GACCCCGTAG AAAAGATCAA AGGATCTTCG
     1321 GCCGGCCGGC GCGCCGATCT GAAGATCAGC AGTTCAACCT GTTGATAGTA CGTACTAAGC
     1381 TCTCATGTTT CACGTACTAA GCTCTCATGT TTAACGTACT AAGCTCTCAT GTTTAACGAA
     1441 CTAAACCCTC ATGGCTAACG TACTAAGCTC TCATGGCTAA CGTACTAAGC TCTCATGTTT
     1501 CACGTACTAA GCTCTCATGT TTGAACAATA AAATTAATAT AAATCAGCAA CTTAAATAGC
     1561 CTCTAAGGTT TTAAGTTTTA TAAGAAAAAA AAGAATATAT AAGGCTTTTA AAGCCTTTAA
     1621 GGTTTAACGG TTGTGGACAA CAAGCCAGGG ATGTAACGCA CTGAGAAGCC CTTAGAGCCT
     1681 CTCAAAGCAA TTTTGAGTGA CACAGGAACA CTTAACGGCT GACATGGGGC GCGCCCAGCT
     1741 GTAACGCCAG CAACGCGGCC TTTTTACGGT TCCTGGCCTT TTGCTGGCCT TTTGCTCACA
     1801 TGTTCTTTCC AGCGACATAT GCCATACGCC GAACTGAACT CCACCTAATG TCTTGGAGAT
     1861 TGTCGGATAG CGCGGAATAG GATTGTGCCC TCTGAGCGGA TAACAATTTC ACACAGGAAA
     1921 CAGCTATGAC CATGACACAT GCATCCACCA TCGCAGACTT ATCATCACTG AGCCTCCACC
     1981 TAGCCTATAC AACAATAGCG TGCGTGGTTA GCACGCTAGG TGGAAGGGCT CGGAGTTGTG
     2041 GTAATCTATG TATCCTGGGG TGCTCTTCAT GCTAGCGTAA CAGGTTGGAT GATAAGTCCC
     2101 CGGTCTAGCC GACTGCGCAA AAGACATAAT CGATTCACAA AAAATAGGCA CACGAAAAAC
     2161 AAGTTAAGGG ATGCAGTTTA TGCATCCCTT AACAAGCTTA CTTATTAAAT AATTTATAGC
     2221 TATTGAAAAG AGATAAGAAT TGTTCAAAGC TAATATTGTT TAAATCGTCA ATTCCTGCAT
     2281 GTTTTAAGGA ATTGTTAAAT TGATTTTTTG TAAATATTTT CTTGTATTCT TTGTTAACCC
     2341 ATTTCATAAC GAAATAATTA TACTTTTGTT TATCTTTGTG TGATATTCTT GATTTTTTTC
     2401 TACTTAATCT GATAAGTGAG CTATTCACTT TAGGTTTAGG ATGAAAATAT TCTCTTGGAA
     2461 CCATACTTAA TATAGAAATA TCAACTTCTG CCATTAAAAG TAATGCCAAT GAGCGTTTTG
     2521 TATTTAATAA TCTTTTAGCA AACCCGTATT CCACGATTAA ATAAATCTCA TTAGCTATAC
     2581 TATCAAAAAC AATTTTGCGT ATTATATCCG TACTTATGTT ATAAGGTATA TTACCATATA
     2641 TTTTATAGGA TTGGTTTTTA GGAAATTTAA ACTGCAATAT ATCCTTGTTT AAAACTTGGA
     2701 AATTATCGTG ATCAACAAGT TTATTTTCTG TAGTTTTGCA TAATTTATGG TCTATTTCAA
     2761 TGGCAGTTAC GAAATTACAC CTCTTTACTA ATTCAAGGGT AAAATGGCCT TTTCCTGAGC
     2821 CGATTTCAAA GATATTATCA TGTTCATTTA ATCTTATGTT TGTCATAATC TTGTCGATAT
     2881 TATGCTTAGA AGTAATAAAG TTTTGACTGT GTTTTATATT TTTCTCGTTC ATTTTATACC
     2941 AATCCCTCAA CTTTCCTGTT TTTAGCATTT ACAACTTTGA TATTTTGTGA GCCTCACTTA
     3001 GTTTCATATA GGTAGCATAC TTAACTTCAA ATTAGCAACT CACTAAGTCT CATAAAAAGC
     3061 AACTCACTAA GTTTCACTAT AATCAGTACA CTTAACTTCC AGCTTCACAC GGCGTGTGGC
     3121 TGCGGAACGG CGGGGAAGTA ATGAATGTTA CGGCCCTAGC GTTCATTCAT GTACCCTACT
     3181 CGACGCGTCC TACGCGTGAC CCTAGACCGG GGACTTATCA TCCAACCTGT TAGAAGCAAG
     3241 GAGATTAACT GCCCGTAACA GCCCGATTGG TGAGGGCTCA TAATCAGTGG GGAATGAAGC
     3301 ACCCACTGAT TAAAGTTTCA CTTTATCAAT GCAAGCAATG TTTGAATTTT GTTTTCAAGT
     3361 AAATCAATGA GAGAATTGAA AGGCAGGAGA AAGAAACATG GAAAAAAAGG AATTTCGTGT
     3421 TTTGATAAAA TACTGTTTTC TGAAGGGAAA AAATACAGTG GAAGCAAAAA CTTGGCTTGA
     3481 TAATGAGTTT CCGGACTCTG CCCCAGGGAA ATCAACAATA ATTGATTGGT ATGCAAAATT
     3541 CAAGCGTGGT GAAATGAGCA CGGAGGACGG TGAACGCAGT GGACGCCCGA AAGAGGTGGT
     3601 TACCGACGAA AACATCAAAA AAATCCACAA AATGATTTTG AATGACCGTA AAATGAAGTT
     3661 GATCGAGATA GCAGAGGCCT TAAAGATATC AAAGGAACGT GTTGGTCATA TCATTCATCA
     3721 ATATTTGGAT ATGCGGAAGC TCTGTGCGAA ATGGGTGCCG CGCGAGCTCA CATTTGACCA
     3781 AAAACAACGA CGTGTTGATG ATTCTAAGCG GTGTTTGCAG CTGTTAACTC GTAATACACC
     3841 CGAGTTTTTC CGTCGATATG TGACAATGGA TGAAACATGG CTCCATCACT ACACTCCTGA
     3901 GTCCAATCGA CAGTCGGCTG AGTGGACAGC GACCGGTGAA CCGTCTCCGA AGCGTGGAAA
     3961 GACTCAAAAG TCCGCTGGCA AAGTAATGGC CTCTGTTTTT TGGGATGCGC ATGGAATAAT
     4021 TTTTATCGAT TATCTTGAGA AGGGAAAAAC CATCAACAGT GACTATTATA TGGCGTTATT
     4081 GGAGCGTTTG AAGGTCGAAA TCGCGGCAAA ACGGCCCCAC ATGAAGAAGA AAAAAGTGTT
     4141 GTTCCACCAA GACAACGCAC CGTGCCACAA GTCATTGAGA ACGATGGCAA AAATTCATGA
     4201 ATTGGGCTTC GAATTGCTTC CCCACCCGCC GTATTCTCCA GATCTGGCCC CCAGCGACTT
     4261 TTTCTTGTTC TCAGACCTCA AAAGGATGCT CGCAGGGAAA AAATTTGGCT GCAATGAAGA
     4321 GGTGATCGCC GAAACTGAGG CCTATTTTGA GGCAAAACCG AAGGAGTACT ACCAAAATGG
     4381 TATCAAAAAA TTGGAAGGTC GTTATAATCG TTGTATCGCT CTTGAAGGGA ACTATGTTGA
     4441 ATAAGCTTGG AATCTCCTTC TCGCCTCTTT CGCTGAACAC GAAAGCGAAT CCGTTCAGCA
     4501 CACACTTTAC GATATGGCGC AAAAAGTCCT CGGCTGCGTG CCGGAAGTGA AAGACATCCA
     4561 CCTCACCATG CCCAACAAGC ATTGCCTGCT CGTGGACCTG TCCCGCTTCG GTCAGGACAA
     4621 TCCCAACGAC TTTTCCGCTG CATAACCCTG CTTCGGGGTC ATTATAGCGA TTTTTTCGGT
     4681 ATATCCATCC TTTTTCGCAC GATATACAGG ATTTTGCCAA AGGGTTCGTG TAGACTTTCC
     4741 TTGGTGTATC CAACGGCGTC AGCCGGGCAG GATAGGTGAA GTAGGCCCAC CCGCGAGCGG
     4801 GTGTTCCTTC TTCACTGTCC CTTATTCGCA CCTGGCGGTG CTCAACGGGA ATCCTGCTCT
     4861 GCGAGGCTGG CCGTACTCCT CATTGAAGAG CTCGGAGACG AGACGAGACA GCCTGAGAAT
     4921 GGATGCGAGT AATGATACAA CAATAGCGTG CTGTTCGCAC GCTAAGGTCA GGCGGAATGG
     4981 CACTTCCTTA TTCCAGATGC GTGCGGATTA TGCATGACTG GCCGTCGTTT TAC
//
