# Supplementary material for: A scalable transposon mutagenesis system for non-model bacteria
Source: bioRxiv preprint, doi:10.64898/2025.12.22.696024, version 1 (2025-12-23)
Supplement: Plasmid sequences [file 696024_file12.zip › Plasmid sequences/Transposon variant libraries/Himar1-only libraries/pGLU_30/pGLU_9-pGLU_69-pGLU_96.gb]

LOCUS       pGLU_9-pGLU_69-pGLU_96  5033 bp ds-DNA     circular     19-NOV-2024
DEFINITION  .
KEYWORDS    "Name:pGLU_9-pGLU_69-pGLU_96" "Tnp Promoter:Firmicutes_39_14143"
            "Abr Promoter:Cyanobacteria_38_13181" "Selectable
            Marker:Erythromycin" "Transposase:Himar"
FEATURES             Location/Qualifiers
     promoter        114..218
                     /label="Pamp"
                     /ApEinfo_revcolor="#faac61"
                     /ApEinfo_fwdcolor="#faac61"
     CDS             219..1079
                     /label="AmpR"
                     /ApEinfo_revcolor="#f58a5e"
                     /ApEinfo_fwdcolor="#f58a5e"
     ORI             complement(1336..1724)
                     /label="R6K ORI"
                     /ApEinfo_revcolor="#f58a5e"
                     /ApEinfo_fwdcolor="#f58a5e"
     primer_bind     1914..1930
                     /label="M13 rev"
                     /ApEinfo_revcolor="#c7b0e3"
                     /ApEinfo_fwdcolor="#c7b0e3"
     prokaryote p... complement(1987..2018)
                     /label="L2U8H11"
                     /ApEinfo_revcolor="#75c6a9"
                     /ApEinfo_fwdcolor="#75c6a9"
     miscellaneous   complement(2019..2058)
                     /label="UNSX"
                     /ApEinfo_revcolor="#9eafd2"
                     /ApEinfo_fwdcolor="#9eafd2"
     miscellaneous   2078..2107
                     /label="Himar_LE"
                     /ApEinfo_revcolor="#faac61"
                     /ApEinfo_fwdcolor="#faac61"
     miscellaneous   complement(2078..2107)
                     /label="Himar_RE"
                     /ApEinfo_revcolor="#faac61"
                     /ApEinfo_fwdcolor="#faac61"
     prokaryote t... complement(2108..2193)
                     /label="TermC"
                     /ApEinfo_revcolor="#f8d3a9"
                     /ApEinfo_fwdcolor="#f8d3a9"
     misc_feature    complement(2198..2932)
                     /label="ermC"
                     /ApEinfo_revcolor="#faac61"
                     /ApEinfo_fwdcolor="#faac61"
                     /note="codon-optimized to allow Twist synthesis"
     misc_feature    complement(2930..2933)
                     /label="downstream region"
                     /ApEinfo_revcolor="#9eafd2"
                     /ApEinfo_fwdcolor="#9eafd2"
     RS421_promot... complement(2934..3098)
                     /label=13181
                     /ApEinfo_revcolor="#f58a5e"
                     /ApEinfo_fwdcolor="#f58a5e"
     misc_feature    3099..3128
                     /label="R primer binding"
                     /ApEinfo_revcolor="#d6b295"
                     /ApEinfo_fwdcolor="#d6b295"
     promoter ID ... complement(3129..3148)
                     /label=">skpp-1914-F_sk20mer-8364"
                     /ApEinfo_revcolor="#f58a5e"
                     /ApEinfo_fwdcolor="#f58a5e"
     misc_feature    complement(3149..3152)
                     /label="upstream region"
                     /ApEinfo_revcolor="#9eafd2"
                     /ApEinfo_fwdcolor="#9eafd2"
     misc_feature    complement(3149..3152)
                     /label="downstream region"
                     /ApEinfo_revcolor="#9eafd2"
                     /ApEinfo_fwdcolor="#9eafd2"
     promoter ID ... complement(3153..3172)
                     /label=">skpp-1941-F_sk20mer-3414"
                     /ApEinfo_revcolor="#f58a5e"
                     /ApEinfo_fwdcolor="#f58a5e"
     misc_feature    complement(3173..3202)
                     /label="F primer binding"
                     /ApEinfo_revcolor="#d6b295"
                     /ApEinfo_fwdcolor="#d6b295"
     miscellaneous   3203..3232
                     /label="Himar_RE"
                     /ApEinfo_revcolor="#faac61"
                     /ApEinfo_fwdcolor="#faac61"
     miscellaneous   complement(3203..3232)
                     /label="Himar_LE"
                     /ApEinfo_revcolor="#faac61"
                     /ApEinfo_fwdcolor="#faac61"
     RS421_promot... 3233..3397
                     /label=14143
                     /ApEinfo_revcolor="#f58a5e"
                     /ApEinfo_fwdcolor="#f58a5e"
     misc_feature    complement(3398..3401)
                     /label="upstream region"
                     /ApEinfo_revcolor="#9eafd2"
                     /ApEinfo_fwdcolor="#9eafd2"
     CDS             3398..4444
                     /label="Himar_Tnp"
                     /ApEinfo_revcolor="#f58a5e"
                     /ApEinfo_fwdcolor="#f58a5e"
     prokaryote t... 4449..4629
                     /label="TAmarelleT9"
                     /ApEinfo_revcolor="#f58a5e"
                     /ApEinfo_fwdcolor="#f58a5e"
     miscellaneous   4630..4875
                     /label="oriT"
                     /ApEinfo_revcolor="#84b0dc"
                     /ApEinfo_fwdcolor="#84b0dc"
     miscellaneous   complement(4895..4934)
                     /label="UNS1"
                     /ApEinfo_revcolor="#9eafd2"
                     /ApEinfo_fwdcolor="#9eafd2"
     prokaryote t... complement(4935..4964)
                     /label="L2U5H11"
                     /ApEinfo_revcolor="#f8d3a9"
                     /ApEinfo_fwdcolor="#f8d3a9"
     primer_bind     complement(5017..5033)
                     /label="M13 fwd"
                     /ApEinfo_revcolor="#d59687"
                     /ApEinfo_fwdcolor="#d59687"
ORIGIN
        1 AACGTCGTGA CTGGGAAAAC CCTGGCGCTT GTGGTGGATC ACAGTTATTG GAGACTTCCT
       61 TGGCCGTACG ATGGGTTTTG TTTCAGGTAT CTGGCACTTT TCGGGGAAAT GTGCGCGGAA
      121 CCCCTATTTG TTTATTTTTC TAAATACATT CAAATATGTA TCCGCTCATG AGACAATAAC
      181 CCTGATAAAT GCTTCAATAA TATTGAAAAA GGAAGAGTAT GAGTATTCAA CATTTCCGTG
      241 TCGCCCTTAT TCCCTTTTTT GCGGCATTTT GCCTTCCTGT TTTTGCTCAC CCAGAAACGC
      301 TGGTGAAAGT AAAAGATGCT GAAGATCAGT TGGGTGCACG AGTGGGTTAC ATCGAACTGG
      361 ATCTCAACAG CGGTAAGATC CTTGAGAGTT TTCGCCCCGA AGAACGTTTT CCAATGATGA
      421 GCACTTTTAA AGTTCTGCTA TGTGGCGCGG TATTATCCCG TATTGACGCC GGGCAAGAGC
      481 AACTCGGTCG CCGCATACAC TATTCTCAGA ATGACTTGGT TGAGTACTCA CCAGTCACAG
      541 AAAAGCATCT TACGGATGGC ATGACAGTAA GAGAATTATG CAGTGCTGCC ATAACCATGA
      601 GTGATAACAC TGCGGCCAAC TTACTTCTGA CAACGATCGG AGGACCGAAG GAGCTAACCG
      661 CTTTTTTGCA CAACATGGGG GATCATGTAA CTCGCCTTGA TCGTTGGGAA CCGGAGCTGA
      721 ATGAAGCCAT ACCAAACGAC GAGCGTGACA CCACGATGCC TGTAGCAATG GCAACAACGT
      781 TGCGCAAACT ATTAACTGGC GAACTACTTA CTCTAGCTTC CCGGCAACAA TTAATAGACT
      841 GGATGGAGGC GGATAAAGTT GCAGGACCAC TTCTGCGCTC GGCCCTTCCG GCTGGCTGGT
      901 TTATTGCTGA TAAATCTGGA GCCGGTGAGC GTGGCTCTCG CGGTATCATT GCAGCACTGG
      961 GGCCAGATGG TAAGCCCTCC CGTATCGTAG TTATCTACAC GACGGGGAGT CAGGCAACTA
     1021 TGGATGAACG AAATAGACAG ATCGCTGAGA TAGGTGCCTC ACTGATTAAG CATTGGTAAC
     1081 TGTCAGACCA AGTTTACTCA TATATACTTT AGATTGATTT AAAACTTCAT TTTTAATTTA
     1141 AAAGGATCTA GGTGAAGATC CTTGAATTGC CATTATCAAC AAGTTTGTAC AAAAAAGCAG
     1201 GCTCCGAATT GGTATCACGA GGACGATTTG AAGCCCCCTA CCCATTTACG CTGACTTGAC
     1261 GGGACGGCGG CTTTGTTGAA TAGAGCGTCA GACCCCGTAG AAAAGATCAA AGGATCTTCG
     1321 GCCGGCCGGC GCGCCGATCT GAAGATCAGC AGTTCAACCT GTTGATAGTA CGTACTAAGC
     1381 TCTCATGTTT CACGTACTAA GCTCTCATGT TTAACGTACT AAGCTCTCAT GTTTAACGAA
     1441 CTAAACCCTC ATGGCTAACG TACTAAGCTC TCATGGCTAA CGTACTAAGC TCTCATGTTT
     1501 CACGTACTAA GCTCTCATGT TTGAACAATA AAATTAATAT AAATCAGCAA CTTAAATAGC
     1561 CTCTAAGGTT TTAAGTTTTA TAAGAAAAAA AAGAATATAT AAGGCTTTTA AAGCCTTTAA
     1621 GGTTTAACGG TTGTGGACAA CAAGCCAGGG ATGTAACGCA CTGAGAAGCC CTTAGAGCCT
     1681 CTCAAAGCAA TTTTGAGTGA CACAGGAACA CTTAACGGCT GACATGGGGC GCGCCCAGCT
     1741 GTAACGCCAG CAACGCGGCC TTTTTACGGT TCCTGGCCTT TTGCTGGCCT TTTGCTCACA
     1801 TGTTCTTTCC AGCGACATAT GCCATACGCC GAACTGAACT CCACCTAATG TCTTGGAGAT
     1861 TGTCGGATAG CGCGGAATAG GATTGTGCCC TCTGAGCGGA TAACAATTTC ACACAGGAAA
     1921 CAGCTATGAC CATGACACAT GCATCCACCA TCGCAGACTT ATCATCACTG AGCCTCCACC
     1981 TAGCCTATAC AACAATAGCG TGCGTGGTTA GCACGCTAGG TGGAAGGGCT CGGAGTTGTG
     2041 GTAATCTATG TATCCTGGGG TGCTCTTCAT GCTAGCGTAA CAGGTTGGAT GATAAGTCCC
     2101 CGGTCTAGCC GACTGCGCAA AAGACATAAT CGATTCACAA AAAATAGGCA CACGAAAAAC
     2161 AAGTTAAGGG ATGCAGTTTA TGCATCCCTT AACAAGCTTA CTTATTAAAT AATTTATAGC
     2221 TATTGAAAAG AGATAAGAAT TGTTCAAAGC TAATATTGTT TAAATCGTCA ATTCCTGCAT
     2281 GTTTTAAGGA ATTGTTAAAT TGATTTTTTG TAAATATTTT CTTGTATTCT TTGTTAACCC
     2341 ATTTCATAAC GAAATAATTA TACTTTTGTT TATCTTTGTG TGATATTCTT GATTTTTTTC
     2401 TACTTAATCT GATAAGTGAG CTATTCACTT TAGGTTTAGG ATGAAAATAT TCTCTTGGAA
     2461 CCATACTTAA TATAGAAATA TCAACTTCTG CCATTAAAAG TAATGCCAAT GAGCGTTTTG
     2521 TATTTAATAA TCTTTTAGCA AACCCGTATT CCACGATTAA ATAAATCTCA TTAGCTATAC
     2581 TATCAAAAAC AATTTTGCGT ATTATATCCG TACTTATGTT ATAAGGTATA TTACCATATA
     2641 TTTTATAGGA TTGGTTTTTA GGAAATTTAA ACTGCAATAT ATCCTTGTTT AAAACTTGGA
     2701 AATTATCGTG ATCAACAAGT TTATTTTCTG TAGTTTTGCA TAATTTATGG TCTATTTCAA
     2761 TGGCAGTTAC GAAATTACAC CTCTTTACTA ATTCAAGGGT AAAATGGCCT TTTCCTGAGC
     2821 CGATTTCAAA GATATTATCA TGTTCATTTA ATCTTATGTT TGTCATAATC TTGTCGATAT
     2881 TATGCTTAGA AGTAATAAAG TTTTGACTGT GTTTTATATT TTTCTCGTTC ATTAAATTGG
     2941 GTACTGGGGA TTGGGTACTA ATACCAATTC AAAATTCAAA ATAGCCTACG GCAAGGCTGC
     3001 GCCAACAAAA TTCAAAATTA GGAAAGTCAA ACAGCATAAG GGTATATCCG TATGTATCTG
     3061 TCGCATTCTG TTTTCAAATT GTTACAAGGA TTGGGCTTCC AGCTTCACAC GGCGTGTGGC
     3121 TGCGGAACTG AATAGTCCGG GCCTTAGCTA CGTATGTACG GCCTAAGTCC CCACCCTACT
     3181 CGACGCGTCC TACGCGTGAC CCTAGACCGG GGACTTATCA TCCAACCTGT TAAAGAAGAT
     3241 AATTCTTTTC TGTTTGATAG TCAGCTTAAT GGGGGGTATC GGGGTATCCT GTTCTTTCAA
     3301 TAAAATAAAA GACAGTGTTA AGCAAAAAAT TGATAGTATG GGTGATAAAG GAACTTATGG
     3361 AGTGAGTGCC TCTCACCCCC TTGCGGTTGA GGAAGGTATG GAAAAAAAGG AATTTCGTGT
     3421 TTTGATAAAA TACTGTTTTC TGAAGGGAAA AAATACAGTG GAAGCAAAAA CTTGGCTTGA
     3481 TAATGAGTTT CCGGACTCTG CCCCAGGGAA ATCAACAATA ATTGATTGGT ATGCAAAATT
     3541 CAAGCGTGGT GAAATGAGCA CGGAGGACGG TGAACGCAGT GGACGCCCGA AAGAGGTGGT
     3601 TACCGACGAA AACATCAAAA AAATCCACAA AATGATTTTG AATGACCGTA AAATGAAGTT
     3661 GATCGAGATA GCAGAGGCCT TAAAGATATC AAAGGAACGT GTTGGTCATA TCATTCATCA
     3721 ATATTTGGAT ATGCGGAAGC TCTGTGCGAA ATGGGTGCCG CGCGAGCTCA CATTTGACCA
     3781 AAAACAACGA CGTGTTGATG ATTCTAAGCG GTGTTTGCAG CTGTTAACTC GTAATACACC
     3841 CGAGTTTTTC CGTCGATATG TGACAATGGA TGAAACATGG CTCCATCACT ACACTCCTGA
     3901 GTCCAATCGA CAGTCGGCTG AGTGGACAGC GACCGGTGAA CCGTCTCCGA AGCGTGGAAA
     3961 GACTCAAAAG TCCGCTGGCA AAGTAATGGC CTCTGTTTTT TGGGATGCGC ATGGAATAAT
     4021 TTTTATCGAT TATCTTGAGA AGGGAAAAAC CATCAACAGT GACTATTATA TGGCGTTATT
     4081 GGAGCGTTTG AAGGTCGAAA TCGCGGCAAA ACGGCCCCAC ATGAAGAAGA AAAAAGTGTT
     4141 GTTCCACCAA GACAACGCAC CGTGCCACAA GTCATTGAGA ACGATGGCAA AAATTCATGA
     4201 ATTGGGCTTC GAATTGCTTC CCCACCCGCC GTATTCTCCA GATCTGGCCC CCAGCGACTT
     4261 TTTCTTGTTC TCAGACCTCA AAAGGATGCT CGCAGGGAAA AAATTTGGCT GCAATGAAGA
     4321 GGTGATCGCC GAAACTGAGG CCTATTTTGA GGCAAAACCG AAGGAGTACT ACCAAAATGG
     4381 TATCAAAAAA TTGGAAGGTC GTTATAATCG TTGTATCGCT CTTGAAGGGA ACTATGTTGA
     4441 ATAAGCTTGG AATCTCCTTC TCGCCTCTTT CGCTGAACAC GAAAGCGAAT CCGTTCAGCA
     4501 CACACTTTAC GATATGGCGC AAAAAGTCCT CGGCTGCGTG CCGGAAGTGA AAGACATCCA
     4561 CCTCACCATG CCCAACAAGC ATTGCCTGCT CGTGGACCTG TCCCGCTTCG GTCAGGACAA
     4621 TCCCAACGAC TTTTCCGCTG CATAACCCTG CTTCGGGGTC ATTATAGCGA TTTTTTCGGT
     4681 ATATCCATCC TTTTTCGCAC GATATACAGG ATTTTGCCAA AGGGTTCGTG TAGACTTTCC
     4741 TTGGTGTATC CAACGGCGTC AGCCGGGCAG GATAGGTGAA GTAGGCCCAC CCGCGAGCGG
     4801 GTGTTCCTTC TTCACTGTCC CTTATTCGCA CCTGGCGGTG CTCAACGGGA ATCCTGCTCT
     4861 GCGAGGCTGG CCGTACTCCT CATTGAAGAG CTCGGAGACG AGACGAGACA GCCTGAGAAT
     4921 GGATGCGAGT AATGATACAA CAATAGCGTG CTGTTCGCAC GCTAAGGTCA GGCGGAATGG
     4981 CACTTCCTTA TTCCAGATGC GTGCGGATTA TGCATGACTG GCCGTCGTTT TAC
//
