# Supplementary material for: A scalable transposon mutagenesis system for non-model bacteria
Source: bioRxiv preprint, doi:10.64898/2025.12.22.696024, version 1 (2025-12-23)
Supplement: Plasmid sequences [file 696024_file12.zip › Plasmid sequences/Transposon variant libraries/Himar1-only libraries/pGLU_30/pGLU_9-pGLU_82-pGLU_101.gb]

LOCUS       pGLU_9-pGLU_82-pGLU_101 5033 bp ds-DNA     circular     19-NOV-2024
DEFINITION  .
KEYWORDS    "Name:pGLU_9-pGLU_82-pGLU_101" "Tnp Promoter:Firmicutes_32_14434"
            "Abr Promoter:Proteobacteria_70_13550" "Selectable
            Marker:Erythromycin" "Transposase:Himar"
FEATURES             Location/Qualifiers
     promoter        114..218
                     /label="Pamp"
                     /ApEinfo_revcolor="#faac61"
                     /ApEinfo_fwdcolor="#faac61"
     CDS             219..1079
                     /label="AmpR"
                     /ApEinfo_revcolor="#f58a5e"
                     /ApEinfo_fwdcolor="#f58a5e"
     ORI             complement(1336..1724)
                     /label="R6K ORI"
                     /ApEinfo_revcolor="#f58a5e"
                     /ApEinfo_fwdcolor="#f58a5e"
     primer_bind     1914..1930
                     /label="M13 rev"
                     /ApEinfo_revcolor="#c7b0e3"
                     /ApEinfo_fwdcolor="#c7b0e3"
     prokaryote p... complement(1987..2018)
                     /label="L2U8H11"
                     /ApEinfo_revcolor="#75c6a9"
                     /ApEinfo_fwdcolor="#75c6a9"
     miscellaneous   complement(2019..2058)
                     /label="UNSX"
                     /ApEinfo_revcolor="#9eafd2"
                     /ApEinfo_fwdcolor="#9eafd2"
     miscellaneous   2078..2107
                     /label="Himar_LE"
                     /ApEinfo_revcolor="#faac61"
                     /ApEinfo_fwdcolor="#faac61"
     miscellaneous   complement(2078..2107)
                     /label="Himar_RE"
                     /ApEinfo_revcolor="#faac61"
                     /ApEinfo_fwdcolor="#faac61"
     prokaryote t... complement(2108..2193)
                     /label="TermC"
                     /ApEinfo_revcolor="#f8d3a9"
                     /ApEinfo_fwdcolor="#f8d3a9"
     misc_feature    complement(2198..2932)
                     /label="ermC"
                     /ApEinfo_revcolor="#faac61"
                     /ApEinfo_fwdcolor="#faac61"
                     /note="codon-optimized to allow Twist synthesis"
     misc_feature    complement(2930..2933)
                     /label="downstream region"
                     /ApEinfo_revcolor="#9eafd2"
                     /ApEinfo_fwdcolor="#9eafd2"
     misc_feature    3099..3128
                     /label="R primer binding"
                     /ApEinfo_revcolor="#d6b295"
                     /ApEinfo_fwdcolor="#d6b295"
     promoter ID ... complement(3129..3148)
                     /label=">skpp-1927-F_sk20mer-7128"
                     /ApEinfo_revcolor="#f58a5e"
                     /ApEinfo_fwdcolor="#f58a5e"
     misc_feature    complement(3149..3152)
                     /label="upstream region"
                     /ApEinfo_revcolor="#9eafd2"
                     /ApEinfo_fwdcolor="#9eafd2"
     misc_feature    complement(3149..3152)
                     /label="downstream region"
                     /ApEinfo_revcolor="#9eafd2"
                     /ApEinfo_fwdcolor="#9eafd2"
     promoter ID ... complement(3153..3172)
                     /label=">skpp-1946-F_sk20mer-3057"
                     /ApEinfo_revcolor="#f58a5e"
                     /ApEinfo_fwdcolor="#f58a5e"
     misc_feature    complement(3173..3202)
                     /label="F primer binding"
                     /ApEinfo_revcolor="#d6b295"
                     /ApEinfo_fwdcolor="#d6b295"
     miscellaneous   3203..3232
                     /label="Himar_RE"
                     /ApEinfo_revcolor="#faac61"
                     /ApEinfo_fwdcolor="#faac61"
     miscellaneous   complement(3203..3232)
                     /label="Himar_LE"
                     /ApEinfo_revcolor="#faac61"
                     /ApEinfo_fwdcolor="#faac61"
     RS421_promot... 3233..3397
                     /label=14434
                     /ApEinfo_revcolor="#f58a5e"
                     /ApEinfo_fwdcolor="#f58a5e"
     misc_feature    complement(3398..3401)
                     /label="upstream region"
                     /ApEinfo_revcolor="#9eafd2"
                     /ApEinfo_fwdcolor="#9eafd2"
     CDS             3398..4444
                     /label="Himar_Tnp"
                     /ApEinfo_revcolor="#f58a5e"
                     /ApEinfo_fwdcolor="#f58a5e"
     prokaryote t... 4449..4629
                     /label="TAmarelleT9"
                     /ApEinfo_revcolor="#f58a5e"
                     /ApEinfo_fwdcolor="#f58a5e"
     miscellaneous   4630..4875
                     /label="oriT"
                     /ApEinfo_revcolor="#84b0dc"
                     /ApEinfo_fwdcolor="#84b0dc"
     miscellaneous   complement(4895..4934)
                     /label="UNS1"
                     /ApEinfo_revcolor="#9eafd2"
                     /ApEinfo_fwdcolor="#9eafd2"
     prokaryote t... complement(4935..4964)
                     /label="L2U5H11"
                     /ApEinfo_revcolor="#f8d3a9"
                     /ApEinfo_fwdcolor="#f8d3a9"
     primer_bind     complement(5017..5033)
                     /label="M13 fwd"
                     /ApEinfo_revcolor="#d59687"
                     /ApEinfo_fwdcolor="#d59687"
ORIGIN
        1 AACGTCGTGA CTGGGAAAAC CCTGGCGCTT GTGGTGGATC ACAGTTATTG GAGACTTCCT
       61 TGGCCGTACG ATGGGTTTTG TTTCAGGTAT CTGGCACTTT TCGGGGAAAT GTGCGCGGAA
      121 CCCCTATTTG TTTATTTTTC TAAATACATT CAAATATGTA TCCGCTCATG AGACAATAAC
      181 CCTGATAAAT GCTTCAATAA TATTGAAAAA GGAAGAGTAT GAGTATTCAA CATTTCCGTG
      241 TCGCCCTTAT TCCCTTTTTT GCGGCATTTT GCCTTCCTGT TTTTGCTCAC CCAGAAACGC
      301 TGGTGAAAGT AAAAGATGCT GAAGATCAGT TGGGTGCACG AGTGGGTTAC ATCGAACTGG
      361 ATCTCAACAG CGGTAAGATC CTTGAGAGTT TTCGCCCCGA AGAACGTTTT CCAATGATGA
      421 GCACTTTTAA AGTTCTGCTA TGTGGCGCGG TATTATCCCG TATTGACGCC GGGCAAGAGC
      481 AACTCGGTCG CCGCATACAC TATTCTCAGA ATGACTTGGT TGAGTACTCA CCAGTCACAG
      541 AAAAGCATCT TACGGATGGC ATGACAGTAA GAGAATTATG CAGTGCTGCC ATAACCATGA
      601 GTGATAACAC TGCGGCCAAC TTACTTCTGA CAACGATCGG AGGACCGAAG GAGCTAACCG
      661 CTTTTTTGCA CAACATGGGG GATCATGTAA CTCGCCTTGA TCGTTGGGAA CCGGAGCTGA
      721 ATGAAGCCAT ACCAAACGAC GAGCGTGACA CCACGATGCC TGTAGCAATG GCAACAACGT
      781 TGCGCAAACT ATTAACTGGC GAACTACTTA CTCTAGCTTC CCGGCAACAA TTAATAGACT
      841 GGATGGAGGC GGATAAAGTT GCAGGACCAC TTCTGCGCTC GGCCCTTCCG GCTGGCTGGT
      901 TTATTGCTGA TAAATCTGGA GCCGGTGAGC GTGGCTCTCG CGGTATCATT GCAGCACTGG
      961 GGCCAGATGG TAAGCCCTCC CGTATCGTAG TTATCTACAC GACGGGGAGT CAGGCAACTA
     1021 TGGATGAACG AAATAGACAG ATCGCTGAGA TAGGTGCCTC ACTGATTAAG CATTGGTAAC
     1081 TGTCAGACCA AGTTTACTCA TATATACTTT AGATTGATTT AAAACTTCAT TTTTAATTTA
     1141 AAAGGATCTA GGTGAAGATC CTTGAATTGC CATTATCAAC AAGTTTGTAC AAAAAAGCAG
     1201 GCTCCGAATT GGTATCACGA GGACGATTTG AAGCCCCCTA CCCATTTACG CTGACTTGAC
     1261 GGGACGGCGG CTTTGTTGAA TAGAGCGTCA GACCCCGTAG AAAAGATCAA AGGATCTTCG
     1321 GCCGGCCGGC GCGCCGATCT GAAGATCAGC AGTTCAACCT GTTGATAGTA CGTACTAAGC
     1381 TCTCATGTTT CACGTACTAA GCTCTCATGT TTAACGTACT AAGCTCTCAT GTTTAACGAA
     1441 CTAAACCCTC ATGGCTAACG TACTAAGCTC TCATGGCTAA CGTACTAAGC TCTCATGTTT
     1501 CACGTACTAA GCTCTCATGT TTGAACAATA AAATTAATAT AAATCAGCAA CTTAAATAGC
     1561 CTCTAAGGTT TTAAGTTTTA TAAGAAAAAA AAGAATATAT AAGGCTTTTA AAGCCTTTAA
     1621 GGTTTAACGG TTGTGGACAA CAAGCCAGGG ATGTAACGCA CTGAGAAGCC CTTAGAGCCT
     1681 CTCAAAGCAA TTTTGAGTGA CACAGGAACA CTTAACGGCT GACATGGGGC GCGCCCAGCT
     1741 GTAACGCCAG CAACGCGGCC TTTTTACGGT TCCTGGCCTT TTGCTGGCCT TTTGCTCACA
     1801 TGTTCTTTCC AGCGACATAT GCCATACGCC GAACTGAACT CCACCTAATG TCTTGGAGAT
     1861 TGTCGGATAG CGCGGAATAG GATTGTGCCC TCTGAGCGGA TAACAATTTC ACACAGGAAA
     1921 CAGCTATGAC CATGACACAT GCATCCACCA TCGCAGACTT ATCATCACTG AGCCTCCACC
     1981 TAGCCTATAC AACAATAGCG TGCGTGGTTA GCACGCTAGG TGGAAGGGCT CGGAGTTGTG
     2041 GTAATCTATG TATCCTGGGG TGCTCTTCAT GCTAGCGTAA CAGGTTGGAT GATAAGTCCC
     2101 CGGTCTAGCC GACTGCGCAA AAGACATAAT CGATTCACAA AAAATAGGCA CACGAAAAAC
     2161 AAGTTAAGGG ATGCAGTTTA TGCATCCCTT AACAAGCTTA CTTATTAAAT AATTTATAGC
     2221 TATTGAAAAG AGATAAGAAT TGTTCAAAGC TAATATTGTT TAAATCGTCA ATTCCTGCAT
     2281 GTTTTAAGGA ATTGTTAAAT TGATTTTTTG TAAATATTTT CTTGTATTCT TTGTTAACCC
     2341 ATTTCATAAC GAAATAATTA TACTTTTGTT TATCTTTGTG TGATATTCTT GATTTTTTTC
     2401 TACTTAATCT GATAAGTGAG CTATTCACTT TAGGTTTAGG ATGAAAATAT TCTCTTGGAA
     2461 CCATACTTAA TATAGAAATA TCAACTTCTG CCATTAAAAG TAATGCCAAT GAGCGTTTTG
     2521 TATTTAATAA TCTTTTAGCA AACCCGTATT CCACGATTAA ATAAATCTCA TTAGCTATAC
     2581 TATCAAAAAC AATTTTGCGT ATTATATCCG TACTTATGTT ATAAGGTATA TTACCATATA
     2641 TTTTATAGGA TTGGTTTTTA GGAAATTTAA ACTGCAATAT ATCCTTGTTT AAAACTTGGA
     2701 AATTATCGTG ATCAACAAGT TTATTTTCTG TAGTTTTGCA TAATTTATGG TCTATTTCAA
     2761 TGGCAGTTAC GAAATTACAC CTCTTTACTA ATTCAAGGGT AAAATGGCCT TTTCCTGAGC
     2821 CGATTTCAAA GATATTATCA TGTTCATTTA ATCTTATGTT TGTCATAATC TTGTCGATAT
     2881 TATGCTTAGA AGTAATAAAG TTTTGACTGT GTTTTATATT TTTCTCGTTC ATTCGCCCTA
     2941 TGCTACCCGC AGTGAACCGG GGTGAGAGCT CTTCCACCAG CCGGGGCCGC GGAACCGGCT
     3001 TCGCCGGGCC GCAGGCGCAG CGCCCCCTCG GGGCCAAAGA GCTACACGAA GTGAGCGAAC
     3061 GTGGGGGCTA AGCGCAGTGA ACCGGGGTGA GAGCGCTTCC AGCTTCACAC GGCGTGTGGC
     3121 TGCGGAACGC TCCCCAGCTA CCTATAGGTA CGCCACTCCC TTGTCCTCTG ATACCCTACT
     3181 CGACGCGTCC TACGCGTGAC CCTAGACCGG GGACTTATCA TCCAACCTGT TAGAACATCA
     3241 AGAGAGAACC AGTCGGTTCT CTCTTTTATG TATAGAAGAA TGAGGTTAAG GAGAGGTCAC
     3301 AAACTAAACA ACTCTTAAAA AGCTGACCTT TACTAATAAT CGCCTTTGTT TTATAATGAA
     3361 AACATTAACG AAATAATTTA TTAAGGAGAG AATACTAATG GAAAAAAAGG AATTTCGTGT
     3421 TTTGATAAAA TACTGTTTTC TGAAGGGAAA AAATACAGTG GAAGCAAAAA CTTGGCTTGA
     3481 TAATGAGTTT CCGGACTCTG CCCCAGGGAA ATCAACAATA ATTGATTGGT ATGCAAAATT
     3541 CAAGCGTGGT GAAATGAGCA CGGAGGACGG TGAACGCAGT GGACGCCCGA AAGAGGTGGT
     3601 TACCGACGAA AACATCAAAA AAATCCACAA AATGATTTTG AATGACCGTA AAATGAAGTT
     3661 GATCGAGATA GCAGAGGCCT TAAAGATATC AAAGGAACGT GTTGGTCATA TCATTCATCA
     3721 ATATTTGGAT ATGCGGAAGC TCTGTGCGAA ATGGGTGCCG CGCGAGCTCA CATTTGACCA
     3781 AAAACAACGA CGTGTTGATG ATTCTAAGCG GTGTTTGCAG CTGTTAACTC GTAATACACC
     3841 CGAGTTTTTC CGTCGATATG TGACAATGGA TGAAACATGG CTCCATCACT ACACTCCTGA
     3901 GTCCAATCGA CAGTCGGCTG AGTGGACAGC GACCGGTGAA CCGTCTCCGA AGCGTGGAAA
     3961 GACTCAAAAG TCCGCTGGCA AAGTAATGGC CTCTGTTTTT TGGGATGCGC ATGGAATAAT
     4021 TTTTATCGAT TATCTTGAGA AGGGAAAAAC CATCAACAGT GACTATTATA TGGCGTTATT
     4081 GGAGCGTTTG AAGGTCGAAA TCGCGGCAAA ACGGCCCCAC ATGAAGAAGA AAAAAGTGTT
     4141 GTTCCACCAA GACAACGCAC CGTGCCACAA GTCATTGAGA ACGATGGCAA AAATTCATGA
     4201 ATTGGGCTTC GAATTGCTTC CCCACCCGCC GTATTCTCCA GATCTGGCCC CCAGCGACTT
     4261 TTTCTTGTTC TCAGACCTCA AAAGGATGCT CGCAGGGAAA AAATTTGGCT GCAATGAAGA
     4321 GGTGATCGCC GAAACTGAGG CCTATTTTGA GGCAAAACCG AAGGAGTACT ACCAAAATGG
     4381 TATCAAAAAA TTGGAAGGTC GTTATAATCG TTGTATCGCT CTTGAAGGGA ACTATGTTGA
     4441 ATAAGCTTGG AATCTCCTTC TCGCCTCTTT CGCTGAACAC GAAAGCGAAT CCGTTCAGCA
     4501 CACACTTTAC GATATGGCGC AAAAAGTCCT CGGCTGCGTG CCGGAAGTGA AAGACATCCA
     4561 CCTCACCATG CCCAACAAGC ATTGCCTGCT CGTGGACCTG TCCCGCTTCG GTCAGGACAA
     4621 TCCCAACGAC TTTTCCGCTG CATAACCCTG CTTCGGGGTC ATTATAGCGA TTTTTTCGGT
     4681 ATATCCATCC TTTTTCGCAC GATATACAGG ATTTTGCCAA AGGGTTCGTG TAGACTTTCC
     4741 TTGGTGTATC CAACGGCGTC AGCCGGGCAG GATAGGTGAA GTAGGCCCAC CCGCGAGCGG
     4801 GTGTTCCTTC TTCACTGTCC CTTATTCGCA CCTGGCGGTG CTCAACGGGA ATCCTGCTCT
     4861 GCGAGGCTGG CCGTACTCCT CATTGAAGAG CTCGGAGACG AGACGAGACA GCCTGAGAAT
     4921 GGATGCGAGT AATGATACAA CAATAGCGTG CTGTTCGCAC GCTAAGGTCA GGCGGAATGG
     4981 CACTTCCTTA TTCCAGATGC GTGCGGATTA TGCATGACTG GCCGTCGTTT TAC
//
