# Supplementary material for: A scalable transposon mutagenesis system for non-model bacteria
Source: bioRxiv preprint, doi:10.64898/2025.12.22.696024, version 1 (2025-12-23)
Supplement: Plasmid sequences [file 696024_file12.zip › Plasmid sequences/Transposon variant libraries/Himar1-only libraries/pGLU_30/pGLU_9-pGLU_82-pGLU_93.gb]

LOCUS       pGLU_9-pGLU_82-pGLU_93  5033 bp ds-DNA     circular     19-NOV-2024
DEFINITION  .
KEYWORDS    "Name:pGLU_9-pGLU_82-pGLU_93" "Tnp Promoter:Cyanobacteria_44_13463"
            "Abr Promoter:Proteobacteria_70_13550" "Selectable
            Marker:Erythromycin" "Transposase:Himar"
FEATURES             Location/Qualifiers
     promoter        114..218
                     /label="Pamp"
                     /ApEinfo_revcolor="#faac61"
                     /ApEinfo_fwdcolor="#faac61"
     CDS             219..1079
                     /label="AmpR"
                     /ApEinfo_revcolor="#f58a5e"
                     /ApEinfo_fwdcolor="#f58a5e"
     ORI             complement(1336..1724)
                     /label="R6K ORI"
                     /ApEinfo_revcolor="#f58a5e"
                     /ApEinfo_fwdcolor="#f58a5e"
     primer_bind     1914..1930
                     /label="M13 rev"
                     /ApEinfo_revcolor="#c7b0e3"
                     /ApEinfo_fwdcolor="#c7b0e3"
     prokaryote p... complement(1987..2018)
                     /label="L2U8H11"
                     /ApEinfo_revcolor="#75c6a9"
                     /ApEinfo_fwdcolor="#75c6a9"
     miscellaneous   complement(2019..2058)
                     /label="UNSX"
                     /ApEinfo_revcolor="#9eafd2"
                     /ApEinfo_fwdcolor="#9eafd2"
     miscellaneous   2078..2107
                     /label="Himar_LE"
                     /ApEinfo_revcolor="#faac61"
                     /ApEinfo_fwdcolor="#faac61"
     miscellaneous   complement(2078..2107)
                     /label="Himar_RE"
                     /ApEinfo_revcolor="#faac61"
                     /ApEinfo_fwdcolor="#faac61"
     prokaryote t... complement(2108..2193)
                     /label="TermC"
                     /ApEinfo_revcolor="#f8d3a9"
                     /ApEinfo_fwdcolor="#f8d3a9"
     misc_feature    complement(2198..2932)
                     /label="ermC"
                     /ApEinfo_revcolor="#faac61"
                     /ApEinfo_fwdcolor="#faac61"
                     /note="codon-optimized to allow Twist synthesis"
     misc_feature    complement(2930..2933)
                     /label="downstream region"
                     /ApEinfo_revcolor="#9eafd2"
                     /ApEinfo_fwdcolor="#9eafd2"
     misc_feature    3099..3128
                     /label="R primer binding"
                     /ApEinfo_revcolor="#d6b295"
                     /ApEinfo_fwdcolor="#d6b295"
     promoter ID ... complement(3129..3148)
                     /label=">skpp-1927-F_sk20mer-7128"
                     /ApEinfo_revcolor="#f58a5e"
                     /ApEinfo_fwdcolor="#f58a5e"
     misc_feature    complement(3149..3152)
                     /label="upstream region"
                     /ApEinfo_revcolor="#9eafd2"
                     /ApEinfo_fwdcolor="#9eafd2"
     misc_feature    complement(3149..3152)
                     /label="downstream region"
                     /ApEinfo_revcolor="#9eafd2"
                     /ApEinfo_fwdcolor="#9eafd2"
     promoter ID ... complement(3153..3172)
                     /label=">skpp-1938-F_sk20mer-9052"
                     /ApEinfo_revcolor="#f58a5e"
                     /ApEinfo_fwdcolor="#f58a5e"
     misc_feature    complement(3173..3202)
                     /label="F primer binding"
                     /ApEinfo_revcolor="#d6b295"
                     /ApEinfo_fwdcolor="#d6b295"
     miscellaneous   3203..3232
                     /label="Himar_RE"
                     /ApEinfo_revcolor="#faac61"
                     /ApEinfo_fwdcolor="#faac61"
     miscellaneous   complement(3203..3232)
                     /label="Himar_LE"
                     /ApEinfo_revcolor="#faac61"
                     /ApEinfo_fwdcolor="#faac61"
     RS421_promot... 3233..3397
                     /label=13463
                     /ApEinfo_revcolor="#f58a5e"
                     /ApEinfo_fwdcolor="#f58a5e"
     misc_feature    complement(3398..3401)
                     /label="upstream region"
                     /ApEinfo_revcolor="#9eafd2"
                     /ApEinfo_fwdcolor="#9eafd2"
     CDS             3398..4444
                     /label="Himar_Tnp"
                     /ApEinfo_revcolor="#f58a5e"
                     /ApEinfo_fwdcolor="#f58a5e"
     prokaryote t... 4449..4629
                     /label="TAmarelleT9"
                     /ApEinfo_revcolor="#f58a5e"
                     /ApEinfo_fwdcolor="#f58a5e"
     miscellaneous   4630..4875
                     /label="oriT"
                     /ApEinfo_revcolor="#84b0dc"
                     /ApEinfo_fwdcolor="#84b0dc"
     miscellaneous   complement(4895..4934)
                     /label="UNS1"
                     /ApEinfo_revcolor="#9eafd2"
                     /ApEinfo_fwdcolor="#9eafd2"
     prokaryote t... complement(4935..4964)
                     /label="L2U5H11"
                     /ApEinfo_revcolor="#f8d3a9"
                     /ApEinfo_fwdcolor="#f8d3a9"
     primer_bind     complement(5017..5033)
                     /label="M13 fwd"
                     /ApEinfo_revcolor="#d59687"
                     /ApEinfo_fwdcolor="#d59687"
ORIGIN
        1 AACGTCGTGA CTGGGAAAAC CCTGGCGCTT GTGGTGGATC ACAGTTATTG GAGACTTCCT
       61 TGGCCGTACG ATGGGTTTTG TTTCAGGTAT CTGGCACTTT TCGGGGAAAT GTGCGCGGAA
      121 CCCCTATTTG TTTATTTTTC TAAATACATT CAAATATGTA TCCGCTCATG AGACAATAAC
      181 CCTGATAAAT GCTTCAATAA TATTGAAAAA GGAAGAGTAT GAGTATTCAA CATTTCCGTG
      241 TCGCCCTTAT TCCCTTTTTT GCGGCATTTT GCCTTCCTGT TTTTGCTCAC CCAGAAACGC
      301 TGGTGAAAGT AAAAGATGCT GAAGATCAGT TGGGTGCACG AGTGGGTTAC ATCGAACTGG
      361 ATCTCAACAG CGGTAAGATC CTTGAGAGTT TTCGCCCCGA AGAACGTTTT CCAATGATGA
      421 GCACTTTTAA AGTTCTGCTA TGTGGCGCGG TATTATCCCG TATTGACGCC GGGCAAGAGC
      481 AACTCGGTCG CCGCATACAC TATTCTCAGA ATGACTTGGT TGAGTACTCA CCAGTCACAG
      541 AAAAGCATCT TACGGATGGC ATGACAGTAA GAGAATTATG CAGTGCTGCC ATAACCATGA
      601 GTGATAACAC TGCGGCCAAC TTACTTCTGA CAACGATCGG AGGACCGAAG GAGCTAACCG
      661 CTTTTTTGCA CAACATGGGG GATCATGTAA CTCGCCTTGA TCGTTGGGAA CCGGAGCTGA
      721 ATGAAGCCAT ACCAAACGAC GAGCGTGACA CCACGATGCC TGTAGCAATG GCAACAACGT
      781 TGCGCAAACT ATTAACTGGC GAACTACTTA CTCTAGCTTC CCGGCAACAA TTAATAGACT
      841 GGATGGAGGC GGATAAAGTT GCAGGACCAC TTCTGCGCTC GGCCCTTCCG GCTGGCTGGT
      901 TTATTGCTGA TAAATCTGGA GCCGGTGAGC GTGGCTCTCG CGGTATCATT GCAGCACTGG
      961 GGCCAGATGG TAAGCCCTCC CGTATCGTAG TTATCTACAC GACGGGGAGT CAGGCAACTA
     1021 TGGATGAACG AAATAGACAG ATCGCTGAGA TAGGTGCCTC ACTGATTAAG CATTGGTAAC
     1081 TGTCAGACCA AGTTTACTCA TATATACTTT AGATTGATTT AAAACTTCAT TTTTAATTTA
     1141 AAAGGATCTA GGTGAAGATC CTTGAATTGC CATTATCAAC AAGTTTGTAC AAAAAAGCAG
     1201 GCTCCGAATT GGTATCACGA GGACGATTTG AAGCCCCCTA CCCATTTACG CTGACTTGAC
     1261 GGGACGGCGG CTTTGTTGAA TAGAGCGTCA GACCCCGTAG AAAAGATCAA AGGATCTTCG
     1321 GCCGGCCGGC GCGCCGATCT GAAGATCAGC AGTTCAACCT GTTGATAGTA CGTACTAAGC
     1381 TCTCATGTTT CACGTACTAA GCTCTCATGT TTAACGTACT AAGCTCTCAT GTTTAACGAA
     1441 CTAAACCCTC ATGGCTAACG TACTAAGCTC TCATGGCTAA CGTACTAAGC TCTCATGTTT
     1501 CACGTACTAA GCTCTCATGT TTGAACAATA AAATTAATAT AAATCAGCAA CTTAAATAGC
     1561 CTCTAAGGTT TTAAGTTTTA TAAGAAAAAA AAGAATATAT AAGGCTTTTA AAGCCTTTAA
     1621 GGTTTAACGG TTGTGGACAA CAAGCCAGGG ATGTAACGCA CTGAGAAGCC CTTAGAGCCT
     1681 CTCAAAGCAA TTTTGAGTGA CACAGGAACA CTTAACGGCT GACATGGGGC GCGCCCAGCT
     1741 GTAACGCCAG CAACGCGGCC TTTTTACGGT TCCTGGCCTT TTGCTGGCCT TTTGCTCACA
     1801 TGTTCTTTCC AGCGACATAT GCCATACGCC GAACTGAACT CCACCTAATG TCTTGGAGAT
     1861 TGTCGGATAG CGCGGAATAG GATTGTGCCC TCTGAGCGGA TAACAATTTC ACACAGGAAA
     1921 CAGCTATGAC CATGACACAT GCATCCACCA TCGCAGACTT ATCATCACTG AGCCTCCACC
     1981 TAGCCTATAC AACAATAGCG TGCGTGGTTA GCACGCTAGG TGGAAGGGCT CGGAGTTGTG
     2041 GTAATCTATG TATCCTGGGG TGCTCTTCAT GCTAGCGTAA CAGGTTGGAT GATAAGTCCC
     2101 CGGTCTAGCC GACTGCGCAA AAGACATAAT CGATTCACAA AAAATAGGCA CACGAAAAAC
     2161 AAGTTAAGGG ATGCAGTTTA TGCATCCCTT AACAAGCTTA CTTATTAAAT AATTTATAGC
     2221 TATTGAAAAG AGATAAGAAT TGTTCAAAGC TAATATTGTT TAAATCGTCA ATTCCTGCAT
     2281 GTTTTAAGGA ATTGTTAAAT TGATTTTTTG TAAATATTTT CTTGTATTCT TTGTTAACCC
     2341 ATTTCATAAC GAAATAATTA TACTTTTGTT TATCTTTGTG TGATATTCTT GATTTTTTTC
     2401 TACTTAATCT GATAAGTGAG CTATTCACTT TAGGTTTAGG ATGAAAATAT TCTCTTGGAA
     2461 CCATACTTAA TATAGAAATA TCAACTTCTG CCATTAAAAG TAATGCCAAT GAGCGTTTTG
     2521 TATTTAATAA TCTTTTAGCA AACCCGTATT CCACGATTAA ATAAATCTCA TTAGCTATAC
     2581 TATCAAAAAC AATTTTGCGT ATTATATCCG TACTTATGTT ATAAGGTATA TTACCATATA
     2641 TTTTATAGGA TTGGTTTTTA GGAAATTTAA ACTGCAATAT ATCCTTGTTT AAAACTTGGA
     2701 AATTATCGTG ATCAACAAGT TTATTTTCTG TAGTTTTGCA TAATTTATGG TCTATTTCAA
     2761 TGGCAGTTAC GAAATTACAC CTCTTTACTA ATTCAAGGGT AAAATGGCCT TTTCCTGAGC
     2821 CGATTTCAAA GATATTATCA TGTTCATTTA ATCTTATGTT TGTCATAATC TTGTCGATAT
     2881 TATGCTTAGA AGTAATAAAG TTTTGACTGT GTTTTATATT TTTCTCGTTC ATTCGCCCTA
     2941 TGCTACCCGC AGTGAACCGG GGTGAGAGCT CTTCCACCAG CCGGGGCCGC GGAACCGGCT
     3001 TCGCCGGGCC GCAGGCGCAG CGCCCCCTCG GGGCCAAAGA GCTACACGAA GTGAGCGAAC
     3061 GTGGGGGCTA AGCGCAGTGA ACCGGGGTGA GAGCGCTTCC AGCTTCACAC GGCGTGTGGC
     3121 TGCGGAACGC TCCCCAGCTA CCTATAGGTA CGTACCTAGT GACCGCCCTA ACACCCTACT
     3181 CGACGCGTCC TACGCGTGAC CCTAGACCGG GGACTTATCA TCCAACCTGT TATTATAGAT
     3241 TTTCAGCCCC TTCCCTTGTA GGGAAGGGAT TGGGGTTAGG TTCCGTCGAG TTCACGTTAA
     3301 GTTAATACTG TTCAGAAAAG GGTAAACCTG CCGAGCTAGG CGGGAGAGAA TGAACATTAC
     3361 AGTGAACAGT TGCCCATTGC CTAAGGAAAA TTTAGTAATG GAAAAAAAGG AATTTCGTGT
     3421 TTTGATAAAA TACTGTTTTC TGAAGGGAAA AAATACAGTG GAAGCAAAAA CTTGGCTTGA
     3481 TAATGAGTTT CCGGACTCTG CCCCAGGGAA ATCAACAATA ATTGATTGGT ATGCAAAATT
     3541 CAAGCGTGGT GAAATGAGCA CGGAGGACGG TGAACGCAGT GGACGCCCGA AAGAGGTGGT
     3601 TACCGACGAA AACATCAAAA AAATCCACAA AATGATTTTG AATGACCGTA AAATGAAGTT
     3661 GATCGAGATA GCAGAGGCCT TAAAGATATC AAAGGAACGT GTTGGTCATA TCATTCATCA
     3721 ATATTTGGAT ATGCGGAAGC TCTGTGCGAA ATGGGTGCCG CGCGAGCTCA CATTTGACCA
     3781 AAAACAACGA CGTGTTGATG ATTCTAAGCG GTGTTTGCAG CTGTTAACTC GTAATACACC
     3841 CGAGTTTTTC CGTCGATATG TGACAATGGA TGAAACATGG CTCCATCACT ACACTCCTGA
     3901 GTCCAATCGA CAGTCGGCTG AGTGGACAGC GACCGGTGAA CCGTCTCCGA AGCGTGGAAA
     3961 GACTCAAAAG TCCGCTGGCA AAGTAATGGC CTCTGTTTTT TGGGATGCGC ATGGAATAAT
     4021 TTTTATCGAT TATCTTGAGA AGGGAAAAAC CATCAACAGT GACTATTATA TGGCGTTATT
     4081 GGAGCGTTTG AAGGTCGAAA TCGCGGCAAA ACGGCCCCAC ATGAAGAAGA AAAAAGTGTT
     4141 GTTCCACCAA GACAACGCAC CGTGCCACAA GTCATTGAGA ACGATGGCAA AAATTCATGA
     4201 ATTGGGCTTC GAATTGCTTC CCCACCCGCC GTATTCTCCA GATCTGGCCC CCAGCGACTT
     4261 TTTCTTGTTC TCAGACCTCA AAAGGATGCT CGCAGGGAAA AAATTTGGCT GCAATGAAGA
     4321 GGTGATCGCC GAAACTGAGG CCTATTTTGA GGCAAAACCG AAGGAGTACT ACCAAAATGG
     4381 TATCAAAAAA TTGGAAGGTC GTTATAATCG TTGTATCGCT CTTGAAGGGA ACTATGTTGA
     4441 ATAAGCTTGG AATCTCCTTC TCGCCTCTTT CGCTGAACAC GAAAGCGAAT CCGTTCAGCA
     4501 CACACTTTAC GATATGGCGC AAAAAGTCCT CGGCTGCGTG CCGGAAGTGA AAGACATCCA
     4561 CCTCACCATG CCCAACAAGC ATTGCCTGCT CGTGGACCTG TCCCGCTTCG GTCAGGACAA
     4621 TCCCAACGAC TTTTCCGCTG CATAACCCTG CTTCGGGGTC ATTATAGCGA TTTTTTCGGT
     4681 ATATCCATCC TTTTTCGCAC GATATACAGG ATTTTGCCAA AGGGTTCGTG TAGACTTTCC
     4741 TTGGTGTATC CAACGGCGTC AGCCGGGCAG GATAGGTGAA GTAGGCCCAC CCGCGAGCGG
     4801 GTGTTCCTTC TTCACTGTCC CTTATTCGCA CCTGGCGGTG CTCAACGGGA ATCCTGCTCT
     4861 GCGAGGCTGG CCGTACTCCT CATTGAAGAG CTCGGAGACG AGACGAGACA GCCTGAGAAT
     4921 GGATGCGAGT AATGATACAA CAATAGCGTG CTGTTCGCAC GCTAAGGTCA GGCGGAATGG
     4981 CACTTCCTTA TTCCAGATGC GTGCGGATTA TGCATGACTG GCCGTCGTTT TAC
//
