# Supplementary material for: A scalable transposon mutagenesis system for non-model bacteria
Source: bioRxiv preprint, doi:10.64898/2025.12.22.696024, version 1 (2025-12-23)
Supplement: Plasmid sequences [file 696024_file12.zip › Plasmid sequences/Transposon variant libraries/Himar1-only libraries/pGLU_30/pGLU_9-pGLU_69-pGLU_86.gb]

LOCUS       pGLU_9-pGLU_69-pGLU_86  5033 bp ds-DNA     circular     19-NOV-2024
DEFINITION  .
KEYWORDS    "Name:pGLU_9-pGLU_69-pGLU_86" "Tnp Promoter:Dummy" "Abr
            Promoter:Cyanobacteria_38_13181" "Selectable Marker:Erythromycin"
            "Transposase:Himar"
FEATURES             Location/Qualifiers
     promoter        114..218
                     /label="Pamp"
                     /ApEinfo_revcolor="#faac61"
                     /ApEinfo_fwdcolor="#faac61"
     CDS             219..1079
                     /label="AmpR"
                     /ApEinfo_revcolor="#f58a5e"
                     /ApEinfo_fwdcolor="#f58a5e"
     ORI             complement(1336..1724)
                     /label="R6K ORI"
                     /ApEinfo_revcolor="#f58a5e"
                     /ApEinfo_fwdcolor="#f58a5e"
     primer_bind     1914..1930
                     /label="M13 rev"
                     /ApEinfo_revcolor="#c7b0e3"
                     /ApEinfo_fwdcolor="#c7b0e3"
     prokaryote p... complement(1987..2018)
                     /label="L2U8H11"
                     /ApEinfo_revcolor="#75c6a9"
                     /ApEinfo_fwdcolor="#75c6a9"
     miscellaneous   complement(2019..2058)
                     /label="UNSX"
                     /ApEinfo_revcolor="#9eafd2"
                     /ApEinfo_fwdcolor="#9eafd2"
     miscellaneous   2078..2107
                     /label="Himar_LE"
                     /ApEinfo_revcolor="#faac61"
                     /ApEinfo_fwdcolor="#faac61"
     miscellaneous   complement(2078..2107)
                     /label="Himar_RE"
                     /ApEinfo_revcolor="#faac61"
                     /ApEinfo_fwdcolor="#faac61"
     prokaryote t... complement(2108..2193)
                     /label="TermC"
                     /ApEinfo_revcolor="#f8d3a9"
                     /ApEinfo_fwdcolor="#f8d3a9"
     misc_feature    complement(2198..2932)
                     /label="ermC"
                     /ApEinfo_revcolor="#faac61"
                     /ApEinfo_fwdcolor="#faac61"
                     /note="codon-optimized to allow Twist synthesis"
     misc_feature    complement(2930..2933)
                     /label="downstream region"
                     /ApEinfo_revcolor="#9eafd2"
                     /ApEinfo_fwdcolor="#9eafd2"
     RS421_promot... complement(2934..3098)
                     /label=13181
                     /ApEinfo_revcolor="#f58a5e"
                     /ApEinfo_fwdcolor="#f58a5e"
     misc_feature    3099..3128
                     /label="R primer binding"
                     /ApEinfo_revcolor="#d6b295"
                     /ApEinfo_fwdcolor="#d6b295"
     promoter ID ... complement(3129..3148)
                     /label=">skpp-1914-F_sk20mer-8364"
                     /ApEinfo_revcolor="#f58a5e"
                     /ApEinfo_fwdcolor="#f58a5e"
     misc_feature    complement(3149..3152)
                     /label="downstream region"
                     /ApEinfo_revcolor="#9eafd2"
                     /ApEinfo_fwdcolor="#9eafd2"
     misc_feature    complement(3149..3152)
                     /label="upstream region"
                     /ApEinfo_revcolor="#9eafd2"
                     /ApEinfo_fwdcolor="#9eafd2"
     promoter ID ... complement(3153..3172)
                     /label=">skpp-1931-F_sk20mer-5677"
                     /ApEinfo_revcolor="#f58a5e"
                     /ApEinfo_fwdcolor="#f58a5e"
     misc_feature    complement(3173..3202)
                     /label="F primer binding"
                     /ApEinfo_revcolor="#d6b295"
                     /ApEinfo_fwdcolor="#d6b295"
     miscellaneous   complement(3203..3232)
                     /label="Himar_LE"
                     /ApEinfo_revcolor="#faac61"
                     /ApEinfo_fwdcolor="#faac61"
     misc_feature    3233..3397
                     /label="Dummy_[tnp]"
                     /ApEinfo_revcolor="#c6c9d1"
                     /ApEinfo_fwdcolor="#c6c9d1"
     misc_feature    complement(3398..3401)
                     /label="upstream region"
                     /ApEinfo_revcolor="#9eafd2"
                     /ApEinfo_fwdcolor="#9eafd2"
     CDS             3398..4444
                     /label="Himar_Tnp"
                     /ApEinfo_revcolor="#f58a5e"
                     /ApEinfo_fwdcolor="#f58a5e"
     prokaryote t... 4449..4629
                     /label="TAmarelleT9"
                     /ApEinfo_revcolor="#f58a5e"
                     /ApEinfo_fwdcolor="#f58a5e"
     miscellaneous   4630..4875
                     /label="oriT"
                     /ApEinfo_revcolor="#84b0dc"
                     /ApEinfo_fwdcolor="#84b0dc"
     miscellaneous   complement(4895..4934)
                     /label="UNS1"
                     /ApEinfo_revcolor="#9eafd2"
                     /ApEinfo_fwdcolor="#9eafd2"
     prokaryote t... complement(4935..4964)
                     /label="L2U5H11"
                     /ApEinfo_revcolor="#f8d3a9"
                     /ApEinfo_fwdcolor="#f8d3a9"
     primer_bind     complement(5017..5033)
                     /label="M13 fwd"
                     /ApEinfo_revcolor="#d59687"
                     /ApEinfo_fwdcolor="#d59687"
ORIGIN
        1 AACGTCGTGA CTGGGAAAAC CCTGGCGCTT GTGGTGGATC ACAGTTATTG GAGACTTCCT
       61 TGGCCGTACG ATGGGTTTTG TTTCAGGTAT CTGGCACTTT TCGGGGAAAT GTGCGCGGAA
      121 CCCCTATTTG TTTATTTTTC TAAATACATT CAAATATGTA TCCGCTCATG AGACAATAAC
      181 CCTGATAAAT GCTTCAATAA TATTGAAAAA GGAAGAGTAT GAGTATTCAA CATTTCCGTG
      241 TCGCCCTTAT TCCCTTTTTT GCGGCATTTT GCCTTCCTGT TTTTGCTCAC CCAGAAACGC
      301 TGGTGAAAGT AAAAGATGCT GAAGATCAGT TGGGTGCACG AGTGGGTTAC ATCGAACTGG
      361 ATCTCAACAG CGGTAAGATC CTTGAGAGTT TTCGCCCCGA AGAACGTTTT CCAATGATGA
      421 GCACTTTTAA AGTTCTGCTA TGTGGCGCGG TATTATCCCG TATTGACGCC GGGCAAGAGC
      481 AACTCGGTCG CCGCATACAC TATTCTCAGA ATGACTTGGT TGAGTACTCA CCAGTCACAG
      541 AAAAGCATCT TACGGATGGC ATGACAGTAA GAGAATTATG CAGTGCTGCC ATAACCATGA
      601 GTGATAACAC TGCGGCCAAC TTACTTCTGA CAACGATCGG AGGACCGAAG GAGCTAACCG
      661 CTTTTTTGCA CAACATGGGG GATCATGTAA CTCGCCTTGA TCGTTGGGAA CCGGAGCTGA
      721 ATGAAGCCAT ACCAAACGAC GAGCGTGACA CCACGATGCC TGTAGCAATG GCAACAACGT
      781 TGCGCAAACT ATTAACTGGC GAACTACTTA CTCTAGCTTC CCGGCAACAA TTAATAGACT
      841 GGATGGAGGC GGATAAAGTT GCAGGACCAC TTCTGCGCTC GGCCCTTCCG GCTGGCTGGT
      901 TTATTGCTGA TAAATCTGGA GCCGGTGAGC GTGGCTCTCG CGGTATCATT GCAGCACTGG
      961 GGCCAGATGG TAAGCCCTCC CGTATCGTAG TTATCTACAC GACGGGGAGT CAGGCAACTA
     1021 TGGATGAACG AAATAGACAG ATCGCTGAGA TAGGTGCCTC ACTGATTAAG CATTGGTAAC
     1081 TGTCAGACCA AGTTTACTCA TATATACTTT AGATTGATTT AAAACTTCAT TTTTAATTTA
     1141 AAAGGATCTA GGTGAAGATC CTTGAATTGC CATTATCAAC AAGTTTGTAC AAAAAAGCAG
     1201 GCTCCGAATT GGTATCACGA GGACGATTTG AAGCCCCCTA CCCATTTACG CTGACTTGAC
     1261 GGGACGGCGG CTTTGTTGAA TAGAGCGTCA GACCCCGTAG AAAAGATCAA AGGATCTTCG
     1321 GCCGGCCGGC GCGCCGATCT GAAGATCAGC AGTTCAACCT GTTGATAGTA CGTACTAAGC
     1381 TCTCATGTTT CACGTACTAA GCTCTCATGT TTAACGTACT AAGCTCTCAT GTTTAACGAA
     1441 CTAAACCCTC ATGGCTAACG TACTAAGCTC TCATGGCTAA CGTACTAAGC TCTCATGTTT
     1501 CACGTACTAA GCTCTCATGT TTGAACAATA AAATTAATAT AAATCAGCAA CTTAAATAGC
     1561 CTCTAAGGTT TTAAGTTTTA TAAGAAAAAA AAGAATATAT AAGGCTTTTA AAGCCTTTAA
     1621 GGTTTAACGG TTGTGGACAA CAAGCCAGGG ATGTAACGCA CTGAGAAGCC CTTAGAGCCT
     1681 CTCAAAGCAA TTTTGAGTGA CACAGGAACA CTTAACGGCT GACATGGGGC GCGCCCAGCT
     1741 GTAACGCCAG CAACGCGGCC TTTTTACGGT TCCTGGCCTT TTGCTGGCCT TTTGCTCACA
     1801 TGTTCTTTCC AGCGACATAT GCCATACGCC GAACTGAACT CCACCTAATG TCTTGGAGAT
     1861 TGTCGGATAG CGCGGAATAG GATTGTGCCC TCTGAGCGGA TAACAATTTC ACACAGGAAA
     1921 CAGCTATGAC CATGACACAT GCATCCACCA TCGCAGACTT ATCATCACTG AGCCTCCACC
     1981 TAGCCTATAC AACAATAGCG TGCGTGGTTA GCACGCTAGG TGGAAGGGCT CGGAGTTGTG
     2041 GTAATCTATG TATCCTGGGG TGCTCTTCAT GCTAGCGTAA CAGGTTGGAT GATAAGTCCC
     2101 CGGTCTAGCC GACTGCGCAA AAGACATAAT CGATTCACAA AAAATAGGCA CACGAAAAAC
     2161 AAGTTAAGGG ATGCAGTTTA TGCATCCCTT AACAAGCTTA CTTATTAAAT AATTTATAGC
     2221 TATTGAAAAG AGATAAGAAT TGTTCAAAGC TAATATTGTT TAAATCGTCA ATTCCTGCAT
     2281 GTTTTAAGGA ATTGTTAAAT TGATTTTTTG TAAATATTTT CTTGTATTCT TTGTTAACCC
     2341 ATTTCATAAC GAAATAATTA TACTTTTGTT TATCTTTGTG TGATATTCTT GATTTTTTTC
     2401 TACTTAATCT GATAAGTGAG CTATTCACTT TAGGTTTAGG ATGAAAATAT TCTCTTGGAA
     2461 CCATACTTAA TATAGAAATA TCAACTTCTG CCATTAAAAG TAATGCCAAT GAGCGTTTTG
     2521 TATTTAATAA TCTTTTAGCA AACCCGTATT CCACGATTAA ATAAATCTCA TTAGCTATAC
     2581 TATCAAAAAC AATTTTGCGT ATTATATCCG TACTTATGTT ATAAGGTATA TTACCATATA
     2641 TTTTATAGGA TTGGTTTTTA GGAAATTTAA ACTGCAATAT ATCCTTGTTT AAAACTTGGA
     2701 AATTATCGTG ATCAACAAGT TTATTTTCTG TAGTTTTGCA TAATTTATGG TCTATTTCAA
     2761 TGGCAGTTAC GAAATTACAC CTCTTTACTA ATTCAAGGGT AAAATGGCCT TTTCCTGAGC
     2821 CGATTTCAAA GATATTATCA TGTTCATTTA ATCTTATGTT TGTCATAATC TTGTCGATAT
     2881 TATGCTTAGA AGTAATAAAG TTTTGACTGT GTTTTATATT TTTCTCGTTC ATTAAATTGG
     2941 GTACTGGGGA TTGGGTACTA ATACCAATTC AAAATTCAAA ATAGCCTACG GCAAGGCTGC
     3001 GCCAACAAAA TTCAAAATTA GGAAAGTCAA ACAGCATAAG GGTATATCCG TATGTATCTG
     3061 TCGCATTCTG TTTTCAAATT GTTACAAGGA TTGGGCTTCC AGCTTCACAC GGCGTGTGGC
     3121 TGCGGAACTG AATAGTCCGG GCCTTAGCTA CGCTATGGAC CCTCCTCACA GGACCCTACT
     3181 CGACGCGTCC TACGCGTGAC CCTAGACCGG GGACTTATCA TCCAACCTGT TATTTGCTTG
     3241 TGCACTGCTA CGCCATGCCG AGGCCGGTCC GGCGGGCGAA GCATATAAAA GAAGCTCGTC
     3301 ACATCCACAC AGTTGCATCG TACGTCGGTC TAGGGATCGT ACTTCGCCTC TAATTCCACA
     3361 TGCGCGCGGT GCAGGTGTAA GTGTACGAAG TCTAAGGATG GAAAAAAAGG AATTTCGTGT
     3421 TTTGATAAAA TACTGTTTTC TGAAGGGAAA AAATACAGTG GAAGCAAAAA CTTGGCTTGA
     3481 TAATGAGTTT CCGGACTCTG CCCCAGGGAA ATCAACAATA ATTGATTGGT ATGCAAAATT
     3541 CAAGCGTGGT GAAATGAGCA CGGAGGACGG TGAACGCAGT GGACGCCCGA AAGAGGTGGT
     3601 TACCGACGAA AACATCAAAA AAATCCACAA AATGATTTTG AATGACCGTA AAATGAAGTT
     3661 GATCGAGATA GCAGAGGCCT TAAAGATATC AAAGGAACGT GTTGGTCATA TCATTCATCA
     3721 ATATTTGGAT ATGCGGAAGC TCTGTGCGAA ATGGGTGCCG CGCGAGCTCA CATTTGACCA
     3781 AAAACAACGA CGTGTTGATG ATTCTAAGCG GTGTTTGCAG CTGTTAACTC GTAATACACC
     3841 CGAGTTTTTC CGTCGATATG TGACAATGGA TGAAACATGG CTCCATCACT ACACTCCTGA
     3901 GTCCAATCGA CAGTCGGCTG AGTGGACAGC GACCGGTGAA CCGTCTCCGA AGCGTGGAAA
     3961 GACTCAAAAG TCCGCTGGCA AAGTAATGGC CTCTGTTTTT TGGGATGCGC ATGGAATAAT
     4021 TTTTATCGAT TATCTTGAGA AGGGAAAAAC CATCAACAGT GACTATTATA TGGCGTTATT
     4081 GGAGCGTTTG AAGGTCGAAA TCGCGGCAAA ACGGCCCCAC ATGAAGAAGA AAAAAGTGTT
     4141 GTTCCACCAA GACAACGCAC CGTGCCACAA GTCATTGAGA ACGATGGCAA AAATTCATGA
     4201 ATTGGGCTTC GAATTGCTTC CCCACCCGCC GTATTCTCCA GATCTGGCCC CCAGCGACTT
     4261 TTTCTTGTTC TCAGACCTCA AAAGGATGCT CGCAGGGAAA AAATTTGGCT GCAATGAAGA
     4321 GGTGATCGCC GAAACTGAGG CCTATTTTGA GGCAAAACCG AAGGAGTACT ACCAAAATGG
     4381 TATCAAAAAA TTGGAAGGTC GTTATAATCG TTGTATCGCT CTTGAAGGGA ACTATGTTGA
     4441 ATAAGCTTGG AATCTCCTTC TCGCCTCTTT CGCTGAACAC GAAAGCGAAT CCGTTCAGCA
     4501 CACACTTTAC GATATGGCGC AAAAAGTCCT CGGCTGCGTG CCGGAAGTGA AAGACATCCA
     4561 CCTCACCATG CCCAACAAGC ATTGCCTGCT CGTGGACCTG TCCCGCTTCG GTCAGGACAA
     4621 TCCCAACGAC TTTTCCGCTG CATAACCCTG CTTCGGGGTC ATTATAGCGA TTTTTTCGGT
     4681 ATATCCATCC TTTTTCGCAC GATATACAGG ATTTTGCCAA AGGGTTCGTG TAGACTTTCC
     4741 TTGGTGTATC CAACGGCGTC AGCCGGGCAG GATAGGTGAA GTAGGCCCAC CCGCGAGCGG
     4801 GTGTTCCTTC TTCACTGTCC CTTATTCGCA CCTGGCGGTG CTCAACGGGA ATCCTGCTCT
     4861 GCGAGGCTGG CCGTACTCCT CATTGAAGAG CTCGGAGACG AGACGAGACA GCCTGAGAAT
     4921 GGATGCGAGT AATGATACAA CAATAGCGTG CTGTTCGCAC GCTAAGGTCA GGCGGAATGG
     4981 CACTTCCTTA TTCCAGATGC GTGCGGATTA TGCATGACTG GCCGTCGTTT TAC
//
