# Supplementary material for: A scalable transposon mutagenesis system for non-model bacteria
Source: bioRxiv preprint, doi:10.64898/2025.12.22.696024, version 1 (2025-12-23)
Supplement: Plasmid sequences [file 696024_file12.zip › Plasmid sequences/Transposon variant libraries/Himar1-only libraries/pGLU_30/pGLU_9-pGLU_78-pGLU_92.gb]

LOCUS       pGLU_9-pGLU_78-pGLU_92  5033 bp ds-DNA     circular     19-NOV-2024
DEFINITION  .
KEYWORDS    "Name:pGLU_9-pGLU_78-pGLU_92" "Tnp Promoter:Bacteroidetes_30_13388"
            "Abr Promoter:Firmicutes_39_14143" "Selectable Marker:Erythromycin"
            "Transposase:Himar"
FEATURES             Location/Qualifiers
     promoter        114..218
                     /label="Pamp"
                     /ApEinfo_revcolor="#faac61"
                     /ApEinfo_fwdcolor="#faac61"
     CDS             219..1079
                     /label="AmpR"
                     /ApEinfo_revcolor="#f58a5e"
                     /ApEinfo_fwdcolor="#f58a5e"
     ORI             complement(1336..1724)
                     /label="R6K ORI"
                     /ApEinfo_revcolor="#f58a5e"
                     /ApEinfo_fwdcolor="#f58a5e"
     primer_bind     1914..1930
                     /label="M13 rev"
                     /ApEinfo_revcolor="#c7b0e3"
                     /ApEinfo_fwdcolor="#c7b0e3"
     prokaryote p... complement(1987..2018)
                     /label="L2U8H11"
                     /ApEinfo_revcolor="#75c6a9"
                     /ApEinfo_fwdcolor="#75c6a9"
     miscellaneous   complement(2019..2058)
                     /label="UNSX"
                     /ApEinfo_revcolor="#9eafd2"
                     /ApEinfo_fwdcolor="#9eafd2"
     miscellaneous   2078..2107
                     /label="Himar_LE"
                     /ApEinfo_revcolor="#faac61"
                     /ApEinfo_fwdcolor="#faac61"
     miscellaneous   complement(2078..2107)
                     /label="Himar_RE"
                     /ApEinfo_revcolor="#faac61"
                     /ApEinfo_fwdcolor="#faac61"
     prokaryote t... complement(2108..2193)
                     /label="TermC"
                     /ApEinfo_revcolor="#f8d3a9"
                     /ApEinfo_fwdcolor="#f8d3a9"
     misc_feature    complement(2198..2932)
                     /label="ermC"
                     /ApEinfo_revcolor="#faac61"
                     /ApEinfo_fwdcolor="#faac61"
                     /note="codon-optimized to allow Twist synthesis"
     misc_feature    complement(2930..2933)
                     /label="downstream region"
                     /ApEinfo_revcolor="#9eafd2"
                     /ApEinfo_fwdcolor="#9eafd2"
     CDS             complement(2934..3062)
                     /ApEinfo_revcolor="#84b0dc"
                     /ApEinfo_fwdcolor="#84b0dc"
                     /translation="MGGIGVSCSFNKIKDSVKQKIDSMGDKGTYGVSASHPLAVEEG"
     RS421_promot... complement(2934..3098)
                     /label=14143
                     /ApEinfo_revcolor="#f58a5e"
                     /ApEinfo_fwdcolor="#f58a5e"
     misc_feature    3099..3128
                     /label="R primer binding"
                     /ApEinfo_revcolor="#d6b295"
                     /ApEinfo_fwdcolor="#d6b295"
     promoter ID ... complement(3129..3148)
                     /label=">skpp-1923-F_sk20mer-1906"
                     /ApEinfo_revcolor="#f58a5e"
                     /ApEinfo_fwdcolor="#f58a5e"
     misc_feature    complement(3149..3152)
                     /label="downstream region"
                     /ApEinfo_revcolor="#9eafd2"
                     /ApEinfo_fwdcolor="#9eafd2"
     misc_feature    complement(3149..3152)
                     /label="upstream region"
                     /ApEinfo_revcolor="#9eafd2"
                     /ApEinfo_fwdcolor="#9eafd2"
     promoter ID ... complement(3153..3172)
                     /label=">skpp-1937-F_sk20mer-2849"
                     /ApEinfo_revcolor="#f58a5e"
                     /ApEinfo_fwdcolor="#f58a5e"
     misc_feature    complement(3173..3202)
                     /label="F primer binding"
                     /ApEinfo_revcolor="#d6b295"
                     /ApEinfo_fwdcolor="#d6b295"
     miscellaneous   3203..3232
                     /label="Himar_RE"
                     /ApEinfo_revcolor="#faac61"
                     /ApEinfo_fwdcolor="#faac61"
     miscellaneous   complement(3203..3232)
                     /label="Himar_LE"
                     /ApEinfo_revcolor="#faac61"
                     /ApEinfo_fwdcolor="#faac61"
     RS421_promot... 3233..3397
                     /label=13388
                     /ApEinfo_revcolor="#f58a5e"
                     /ApEinfo_fwdcolor="#f58a5e"
     misc_feature    complement(3398..3401)
                     /label="upstream region"
                     /ApEinfo_revcolor="#9eafd2"
                     /ApEinfo_fwdcolor="#9eafd2"
     CDS             3398..4444
                     /label="Himar_Tnp"
                     /ApEinfo_revcolor="#f58a5e"
                     /ApEinfo_fwdcolor="#f58a5e"
     prokaryote t... 4449..4629
                     /label="TAmarelleT9"
                     /ApEinfo_revcolor="#f58a5e"
                     /ApEinfo_fwdcolor="#f58a5e"
     miscellaneous   4630..4875
                     /label="oriT"
                     /ApEinfo_revcolor="#84b0dc"
                     /ApEinfo_fwdcolor="#84b0dc"
     miscellaneous   complement(4895..4934)
                     /label="UNS1"
                     /ApEinfo_revcolor="#9eafd2"
                     /ApEinfo_fwdcolor="#9eafd2"
     prokaryote t... complement(4935..4964)
                     /label="L2U5H11"
                     /ApEinfo_revcolor="#f8d3a9"
                     /ApEinfo_fwdcolor="#f8d3a9"
     primer_bind     complement(5017..5033)
                     /label="M13 fwd"
                     /ApEinfo_revcolor="#d59687"
                     /ApEinfo_fwdcolor="#d59687"
ORIGIN
        1 AACGTCGTGA CTGGGAAAAC CCTGGCGCTT GTGGTGGATC ACAGTTATTG GAGACTTCCT
       61 TGGCCGTACG ATGGGTTTTG TTTCAGGTAT CTGGCACTTT TCGGGGAAAT GTGCGCGGAA
      121 CCCCTATTTG TTTATTTTTC TAAATACATT CAAATATGTA TCCGCTCATG AGACAATAAC
      181 CCTGATAAAT GCTTCAATAA TATTGAAAAA GGAAGAGTAT GAGTATTCAA CATTTCCGTG
      241 TCGCCCTTAT TCCCTTTTTT GCGGCATTTT GCCTTCCTGT TTTTGCTCAC CCAGAAACGC
      301 TGGTGAAAGT AAAAGATGCT GAAGATCAGT TGGGTGCACG AGTGGGTTAC ATCGAACTGG
      361 ATCTCAACAG CGGTAAGATC CTTGAGAGTT TTCGCCCCGA AGAACGTTTT CCAATGATGA
      421 GCACTTTTAA AGTTCTGCTA TGTGGCGCGG TATTATCCCG TATTGACGCC GGGCAAGAGC
      481 AACTCGGTCG CCGCATACAC TATTCTCAGA ATGACTTGGT TGAGTACTCA CCAGTCACAG
      541 AAAAGCATCT TACGGATGGC ATGACAGTAA GAGAATTATG CAGTGCTGCC ATAACCATGA
      601 GTGATAACAC TGCGGCCAAC TTACTTCTGA CAACGATCGG AGGACCGAAG GAGCTAACCG
      661 CTTTTTTGCA CAACATGGGG GATCATGTAA CTCGCCTTGA TCGTTGGGAA CCGGAGCTGA
      721 ATGAAGCCAT ACCAAACGAC GAGCGTGACA CCACGATGCC TGTAGCAATG GCAACAACGT
      781 TGCGCAAACT ATTAACTGGC GAACTACTTA CTCTAGCTTC CCGGCAACAA TTAATAGACT
      841 GGATGGAGGC GGATAAAGTT GCAGGACCAC TTCTGCGCTC GGCCCTTCCG GCTGGCTGGT
      901 TTATTGCTGA TAAATCTGGA GCCGGTGAGC GTGGCTCTCG CGGTATCATT GCAGCACTGG
      961 GGCCAGATGG TAAGCCCTCC CGTATCGTAG TTATCTACAC GACGGGGAGT CAGGCAACTA
     1021 TGGATGAACG AAATAGACAG ATCGCTGAGA TAGGTGCCTC ACTGATTAAG CATTGGTAAC
     1081 TGTCAGACCA AGTTTACTCA TATATACTTT AGATTGATTT AAAACTTCAT TTTTAATTTA
     1141 AAAGGATCTA GGTGAAGATC CTTGAATTGC CATTATCAAC AAGTTTGTAC AAAAAAGCAG
     1201 GCTCCGAATT GGTATCACGA GGACGATTTG AAGCCCCCTA CCCATTTACG CTGACTTGAC
     1261 GGGACGGCGG CTTTGTTGAA TAGAGCGTCA GACCCCGTAG AAAAGATCAA AGGATCTTCG
     1321 GCCGGCCGGC GCGCCGATCT GAAGATCAGC AGTTCAACCT GTTGATAGTA CGTACTAAGC
     1381 TCTCATGTTT CACGTACTAA GCTCTCATGT TTAACGTACT AAGCTCTCAT GTTTAACGAA
     1441 CTAAACCCTC ATGGCTAACG TACTAAGCTC TCATGGCTAA CGTACTAAGC TCTCATGTTT
     1501 CACGTACTAA GCTCTCATGT TTGAACAATA AAATTAATAT AAATCAGCAA CTTAAATAGC
     1561 CTCTAAGGTT TTAAGTTTTA TAAGAAAAAA AAGAATATAT AAGGCTTTTA AAGCCTTTAA
     1621 GGTTTAACGG TTGTGGACAA CAAGCCAGGG ATGTAACGCA CTGAGAAGCC CTTAGAGCCT
     1681 CTCAAAGCAA TTTTGAGTGA CACAGGAACA CTTAACGGCT GACATGGGGC GCGCCCAGCT
     1741 GTAACGCCAG CAACGCGGCC TTTTTACGGT TCCTGGCCTT TTGCTGGCCT TTTGCTCACA
     1801 TGTTCTTTCC AGCGACATAT GCCATACGCC GAACTGAACT CCACCTAATG TCTTGGAGAT
     1861 TGTCGGATAG CGCGGAATAG GATTGTGCCC TCTGAGCGGA TAACAATTTC ACACAGGAAA
     1921 CAGCTATGAC CATGACACAT GCATCCACCA TCGCAGACTT ATCATCACTG AGCCTCCACC
     1981 TAGCCTATAC AACAATAGCG TGCGTGGTTA GCACGCTAGG TGGAAGGGCT CGGAGTTGTG
     2041 GTAATCTATG TATCCTGGGG TGCTCTTCAT GCTAGCGTAA CAGGTTGGAT GATAAGTCCC
     2101 CGGTCTAGCC GACTGCGCAA AAGACATAAT CGATTCACAA AAAATAGGCA CACGAAAAAC
     2161 AAGTTAAGGG ATGCAGTTTA TGCATCCCTT AACAAGCTTA CTTATTAAAT AATTTATAGC
     2221 TATTGAAAAG AGATAAGAAT TGTTCAAAGC TAATATTGTT TAAATCGTCA ATTCCTGCAT
     2281 GTTTTAAGGA ATTGTTAAAT TGATTTTTTG TAAATATTTT CTTGTATTCT TTGTTAACCC
     2341 ATTTCATAAC GAAATAATTA TACTTTTGTT TATCTTTGTG TGATATTCTT GATTTTTTTC
     2401 TACTTAATCT GATAAGTGAG CTATTCACTT TAGGTTTAGG ATGAAAATAT TCTCTTGGAA
     2461 CCATACTTAA TATAGAAATA TCAACTTCTG CCATTAAAAG TAATGCCAAT GAGCGTTTTG
     2521 TATTTAATAA TCTTTTAGCA AACCCGTATT CCACGATTAA ATAAATCTCA TTAGCTATAC
     2581 TATCAAAAAC AATTTTGCGT ATTATATCCG TACTTATGTT ATAAGGTATA TTACCATATA
     2641 TTTTATAGGA TTGGTTTTTA GGAAATTTAA ACTGCAATAT ATCCTTGTTT AAAACTTGGA
     2701 AATTATCGTG ATCAACAAGT TTATTTTCTG TAGTTTTGCA TAATTTATGG TCTATTTCAA
     2761 TGGCAGTTAC GAAATTACAC CTCTTTACTA ATTCAAGGGT AAAATGGCCT TTTCCTGAGC
     2821 CGATTTCAAA GATATTATCA TGTTCATTTA ATCTTATGTT TGTCATAATC TTGTCGATAT
     2881 TATGCTTAGA AGTAATAAAG TTTTGACTGT GTTTTATATT TTTCTCGTTC ATTACCTTCC
     2941 TCAACCGCAA GGGGGTGAGA GGCACTCACT CCATAAGTTC CTTTATCACC CATACTATCA
     3001 ATTTTTTGCT TAACACTGTC TTTTATTTTA TTGAAAGAAC AGGATACCCC GATACCCCCC
     3061 ATTAAGCTGA CTATCAAACA GAAAAGAATT ATCTTCTTCC AGCTTCACAC GGCGTGTGGC
     3121 TGCGGAACCG ACACTACACA CTAACGCATA CGGCCGACCG ACAAATAGGT ACACCCTACT
     3181 CGACGCGTCC TACGCGTGAC CCTAGACCGG GGACTTATCA TCCAACCTGT TATTTGTTAG
     3241 ATATATTTTT TTGTGTAATT TTGTAATCGT TATGCGGCAG TAATAATATA CATATTAATA
     3301 CGAGTTAGTA ATCCTGTAGT TCTCATATGC TACGAGGAGG TATTAAAAGG TGCGTTTCGA
     3361 CAATGCATCT ACTGTAGTAT ATTATTGCTT AATCCAAATG GAAAAAAAGG AATTTCGTGT
     3421 TTTGATAAAA TACTGTTTTC TGAAGGGAAA AAATACAGTG GAAGCAAAAA CTTGGCTTGA
     3481 TAATGAGTTT CCGGACTCTG CCCCAGGGAA ATCAACAATA ATTGATTGGT ATGCAAAATT
     3541 CAAGCGTGGT GAAATGAGCA CGGAGGACGG TGAACGCAGT GGACGCCCGA AAGAGGTGGT
     3601 TACCGACGAA AACATCAAAA AAATCCACAA AATGATTTTG AATGACCGTA AAATGAAGTT
     3661 GATCGAGATA GCAGAGGCCT TAAAGATATC AAAGGAACGT GTTGGTCATA TCATTCATCA
     3721 ATATTTGGAT ATGCGGAAGC TCTGTGCGAA ATGGGTGCCG CGCGAGCTCA CATTTGACCA
     3781 AAAACAACGA CGTGTTGATG ATTCTAAGCG GTGTTTGCAG CTGTTAACTC GTAATACACC
     3841 CGAGTTTTTC CGTCGATATG TGACAATGGA TGAAACATGG CTCCATCACT ACACTCCTGA
     3901 GTCCAATCGA CAGTCGGCTG AGTGGACAGC GACCGGTGAA CCGTCTCCGA AGCGTGGAAA
     3961 GACTCAAAAG TCCGCTGGCA AAGTAATGGC CTCTGTTTTT TGGGATGCGC ATGGAATAAT
     4021 TTTTATCGAT TATCTTGAGA AGGGAAAAAC CATCAACAGT GACTATTATA TGGCGTTATT
     4081 GGAGCGTTTG AAGGTCGAAA TCGCGGCAAA ACGGCCCCAC ATGAAGAAGA AAAAAGTGTT
     4141 GTTCCACCAA GACAACGCAC CGTGCCACAA GTCATTGAGA ACGATGGCAA AAATTCATGA
     4201 ATTGGGCTTC GAATTGCTTC CCCACCCGCC GTATTCTCCA GATCTGGCCC CCAGCGACTT
     4261 TTTCTTGTTC TCAGACCTCA AAAGGATGCT CGCAGGGAAA AAATTTGGCT GCAATGAAGA
     4321 GGTGATCGCC GAAACTGAGG CCTATTTTGA GGCAAAACCG AAGGAGTACT ACCAAAATGG
     4381 TATCAAAAAA TTGGAAGGTC GTTATAATCG TTGTATCGCT CTTGAAGGGA ACTATGTTGA
     4441 ATAAGCTTGG AATCTCCTTC TCGCCTCTTT CGCTGAACAC GAAAGCGAAT CCGTTCAGCA
     4501 CACACTTTAC GATATGGCGC AAAAAGTCCT CGGCTGCGTG CCGGAAGTGA AAGACATCCA
     4561 CCTCACCATG CCCAACAAGC ATTGCCTGCT CGTGGACCTG TCCCGCTTCG GTCAGGACAA
     4621 TCCCAACGAC TTTTCCGCTG CATAACCCTG CTTCGGGGTC ATTATAGCGA TTTTTTCGGT
     4681 ATATCCATCC TTTTTCGCAC GATATACAGG ATTTTGCCAA AGGGTTCGTG TAGACTTTCC
     4741 TTGGTGTATC CAACGGCGTC AGCCGGGCAG GATAGGTGAA GTAGGCCCAC CCGCGAGCGG
     4801 GTGTTCCTTC TTCACTGTCC CTTATTCGCA CCTGGCGGTG CTCAACGGGA ATCCTGCTCT
     4861 GCGAGGCTGG CCGTACTCCT CATTGAAGAG CTCGGAGACG AGACGAGACA GCCTGAGAAT
     4921 GGATGCGAGT AATGATACAA CAATAGCGTG CTGTTCGCAC GCTAAGGTCA GGCGGAATGG
     4981 CACTTCCTTA TTCCAGATGC GTGCGGATTA TGCATGACTG GCCGTCGTTT TAC
//
