# Supplementary material for: A scalable transposon mutagenesis system for non-model bacteria
Source: bioRxiv preprint, doi:10.64898/2025.12.22.696024, version 1 (2025-12-23)
Supplement: Plasmid sequences [file 696024_file12.zip › Plasmid sequences/Transposon variant libraries/Himar1-only libraries/pGLU_30/pGLU_9-pGLU_80-pGLU_89.gb]

LOCUS       pGLU_9-pGLU_80-pGLU_89  5033 bp ds-DNA     circular     19-NOV-2024
DEFINITION  .
KEYWORDS    "Name:pGLU_9-pGLU_80-pGLU_89" "Tnp Promoter:Firmicutes_38_13168"
            "Abr Promoter:Proteobacteria_45_14271" "Selectable
            Marker:Erythromycin" "Transposase:Himar"
FEATURES             Location/Qualifiers
     promoter        114..218
                     /label="Pamp"
                     /ApEinfo_revcolor="#faac61"
                     /ApEinfo_fwdcolor="#faac61"
     CDS             219..1079
                     /label="AmpR"
                     /ApEinfo_revcolor="#f58a5e"
                     /ApEinfo_fwdcolor="#f58a5e"
     ORI             complement(1336..1724)
                     /label="R6K ORI"
                     /ApEinfo_revcolor="#f58a5e"
                     /ApEinfo_fwdcolor="#f58a5e"
     primer_bind     1914..1930
                     /label="M13 rev"
                     /ApEinfo_revcolor="#c7b0e3"
                     /ApEinfo_fwdcolor="#c7b0e3"
     prokaryote p... complement(1987..2018)
                     /label="L2U8H11"
                     /ApEinfo_revcolor="#75c6a9"
                     /ApEinfo_fwdcolor="#75c6a9"
     miscellaneous   complement(2019..2058)
                     /label="UNSX"
                     /ApEinfo_revcolor="#9eafd2"
                     /ApEinfo_fwdcolor="#9eafd2"
     miscellaneous   2078..2107
                     /label="Himar_LE"
                     /ApEinfo_revcolor="#faac61"
                     /ApEinfo_fwdcolor="#faac61"
     miscellaneous   complement(2078..2107)
                     /label="Himar_RE"
                     /ApEinfo_revcolor="#faac61"
                     /ApEinfo_fwdcolor="#faac61"
     prokaryote t... complement(2108..2193)
                     /label="TermC"
                     /ApEinfo_revcolor="#f8d3a9"
                     /ApEinfo_fwdcolor="#f8d3a9"
     misc_feature    complement(2198..2932)
                     /label="ermC"
                     /ApEinfo_revcolor="#faac61"
                     /ApEinfo_fwdcolor="#faac61"
                     /note="codon-optimized to allow Twist synthesis"
     misc_feature    complement(2930..2933)
                     /label="downstream region"
                     /ApEinfo_revcolor="#9eafd2"
                     /ApEinfo_fwdcolor="#9eafd2"
     RS421_promot... complement(2934..3098)
                     /label=14271
                     /ApEinfo_revcolor="#f58a5e"
                     /ApEinfo_fwdcolor="#f58a5e"
     misc_feature    3099..3128
                     /label="R primer binding"
                     /ApEinfo_revcolor="#d6b295"
                     /ApEinfo_fwdcolor="#d6b295"
     promoter ID ... complement(3129..3148)
                     /label=">skpp-1925-F_sk20mer-6357"
                     /ApEinfo_revcolor="#f58a5e"
                     /ApEinfo_fwdcolor="#f58a5e"
     misc_feature    complement(3149..3152)
                     /label="upstream region"
                     /ApEinfo_revcolor="#9eafd2"
                     /ApEinfo_fwdcolor="#9eafd2"
     misc_feature    complement(3149..3152)
                     /label="downstream region"
                     /ApEinfo_revcolor="#9eafd2"
                     /ApEinfo_fwdcolor="#9eafd2"
     misc_feature    complement(3153..3172)
                     /label=">skpp-1949-F_sk20mer-7474"
                     /ApEinfo_revcolor="#f58a5e"
                     /ApEinfo_fwdcolor="#f58a5e"
     misc_feature    complement(3173..3202)
                     /label="F primer binding"
                     /ApEinfo_revcolor="#d6b295"
                     /ApEinfo_fwdcolor="#d6b295"
     miscellaneous   3203..3232
                     /label="Himar_RE"
                     /ApEinfo_revcolor="#faac61"
                     /ApEinfo_fwdcolor="#faac61"
     miscellaneous   complement(3203..3232)
                     /label="Himar_LE"
                     /ApEinfo_revcolor="#faac61"
                     /ApEinfo_fwdcolor="#faac61"
     RS421_promot... 3233..3397
                     /label=13168
                     /ApEinfo_revcolor="#f58a5e"
                     /ApEinfo_fwdcolor="#f58a5e"
     misc_feature    complement(3398..3401)
                     /label="upstream region"
                     /ApEinfo_revcolor="#9eafd2"
                     /ApEinfo_fwdcolor="#9eafd2"
     CDS             3398..4444
                     /label="Himar_Tnp"
                     /ApEinfo_revcolor="#f58a5e"
                     /ApEinfo_fwdcolor="#f58a5e"
     prokaryote t... 4449..4629
                     /label="TAmarelleT9"
                     /ApEinfo_revcolor="#f58a5e"
                     /ApEinfo_fwdcolor="#f58a5e"
     miscellaneous   4630..4875
                     /label="oriT"
                     /ApEinfo_revcolor="#84b0dc"
                     /ApEinfo_fwdcolor="#84b0dc"
     miscellaneous   complement(4895..4934)
                     /label="UNS1"
                     /ApEinfo_revcolor="#9eafd2"
                     /ApEinfo_fwdcolor="#9eafd2"
     prokaryote t... complement(4935..4964)
                     /label="L2U5H11"
                     /ApEinfo_revcolor="#f8d3a9"
                     /ApEinfo_fwdcolor="#f8d3a9"
     primer_bind     complement(5017..5033)
                     /label="M13 fwd"
                     /ApEinfo_revcolor="#d59687"
                     /ApEinfo_fwdcolor="#d59687"
ORIGIN
        1 AACGTCGTGA CTGGGAAAAC CCTGGCGCTT GTGGTGGATC ACAGTTATTG GAGACTTCCT
       61 TGGCCGTACG ATGGGTTTTG TTTCAGGTAT CTGGCACTTT TCGGGGAAAT GTGCGCGGAA
      121 CCCCTATTTG TTTATTTTTC TAAATACATT CAAATATGTA TCCGCTCATG AGACAATAAC
      181 CCTGATAAAT GCTTCAATAA TATTGAAAAA GGAAGAGTAT GAGTATTCAA CATTTCCGTG
      241 TCGCCCTTAT TCCCTTTTTT GCGGCATTTT GCCTTCCTGT TTTTGCTCAC CCAGAAACGC
      301 TGGTGAAAGT AAAAGATGCT GAAGATCAGT TGGGTGCACG AGTGGGTTAC ATCGAACTGG
      361 ATCTCAACAG CGGTAAGATC CTTGAGAGTT TTCGCCCCGA AGAACGTTTT CCAATGATGA
      421 GCACTTTTAA AGTTCTGCTA TGTGGCGCGG TATTATCCCG TATTGACGCC GGGCAAGAGC
      481 AACTCGGTCG CCGCATACAC TATTCTCAGA ATGACTTGGT TGAGTACTCA CCAGTCACAG
      541 AAAAGCATCT TACGGATGGC ATGACAGTAA GAGAATTATG CAGTGCTGCC ATAACCATGA
      601 GTGATAACAC TGCGGCCAAC TTACTTCTGA CAACGATCGG AGGACCGAAG GAGCTAACCG
      661 CTTTTTTGCA CAACATGGGG GATCATGTAA CTCGCCTTGA TCGTTGGGAA CCGGAGCTGA
      721 ATGAAGCCAT ACCAAACGAC GAGCGTGACA CCACGATGCC TGTAGCAATG GCAACAACGT
      781 TGCGCAAACT ATTAACTGGC GAACTACTTA CTCTAGCTTC CCGGCAACAA TTAATAGACT
      841 GGATGGAGGC GGATAAAGTT GCAGGACCAC TTCTGCGCTC GGCCCTTCCG GCTGGCTGGT
      901 TTATTGCTGA TAAATCTGGA GCCGGTGAGC GTGGCTCTCG CGGTATCATT GCAGCACTGG
      961 GGCCAGATGG TAAGCCCTCC CGTATCGTAG TTATCTACAC GACGGGGAGT CAGGCAACTA
     1021 TGGATGAACG AAATAGACAG ATCGCTGAGA TAGGTGCCTC ACTGATTAAG CATTGGTAAC
     1081 TGTCAGACCA AGTTTACTCA TATATACTTT AGATTGATTT AAAACTTCAT TTTTAATTTA
     1141 AAAGGATCTA GGTGAAGATC CTTGAATTGC CATTATCAAC AAGTTTGTAC AAAAAAGCAG
     1201 GCTCCGAATT GGTATCACGA GGACGATTTG AAGCCCCCTA CCCATTTACG CTGACTTGAC
     1261 GGGACGGCGG CTTTGTTGAA TAGAGCGTCA GACCCCGTAG AAAAGATCAA AGGATCTTCG
     1321 GCCGGCCGGC GCGCCGATCT GAAGATCAGC AGTTCAACCT GTTGATAGTA CGTACTAAGC
     1381 TCTCATGTTT CACGTACTAA GCTCTCATGT TTAACGTACT AAGCTCTCAT GTTTAACGAA
     1441 CTAAACCCTC ATGGCTAACG TACTAAGCTC TCATGGCTAA CGTACTAAGC TCTCATGTTT
     1501 CACGTACTAA GCTCTCATGT TTGAACAATA AAATTAATAT AAATCAGCAA CTTAAATAGC
     1561 CTCTAAGGTT TTAAGTTTTA TAAGAAAAAA AAGAATATAT AAGGCTTTTA AAGCCTTTAA
     1621 GGTTTAACGG TTGTGGACAA CAAGCCAGGG ATGTAACGCA CTGAGAAGCC CTTAGAGCCT
     1681 CTCAAAGCAA TTTTGAGTGA CACAGGAACA CTTAACGGCT GACATGGGGC GCGCCCAGCT
     1741 GTAACGCCAG CAACGCGGCC TTTTTACGGT TCCTGGCCTT TTGCTGGCCT TTTGCTCACA
     1801 TGTTCTTTCC AGCGACATAT GCCATACGCC GAACTGAACT CCACCTAATG TCTTGGAGAT
     1861 TGTCGGATAG CGCGGAATAG GATTGTGCCC TCTGAGCGGA TAACAATTTC ACACAGGAAA
     1921 CAGCTATGAC CATGACACAT GCATCCACCA TCGCAGACTT ATCATCACTG AGCCTCCACC
     1981 TAGCCTATAC AACAATAGCG TGCGTGGTTA GCACGCTAGG TGGAAGGGCT CGGAGTTGTG
     2041 GTAATCTATG TATCCTGGGG TGCTCTTCAT GCTAGCGTAA CAGGTTGGAT GATAAGTCCC
     2101 CGGTCTAGCC GACTGCGCAA AAGACATAAT CGATTCACAA AAAATAGGCA CACGAAAAAC
     2161 AAGTTAAGGG ATGCAGTTTA TGCATCCCTT AACAAGCTTA CTTATTAAAT AATTTATAGC
     2221 TATTGAAAAG AGATAAGAAT TGTTCAAAGC TAATATTGTT TAAATCGTCA ATTCCTGCAT
     2281 GTTTTAAGGA ATTGTTAAAT TGATTTTTTG TAAATATTTT CTTGTATTCT TTGTTAACCC
     2341 ATTTCATAAC GAAATAATTA TACTTTTGTT TATCTTTGTG TGATATTCTT GATTTTTTTC
     2401 TACTTAATCT GATAAGTGAG CTATTCACTT TAGGTTTAGG ATGAAAATAT TCTCTTGGAA
     2461 CCATACTTAA TATAGAAATA TCAACTTCTG CCATTAAAAG TAATGCCAAT GAGCGTTTTG
     2521 TATTTAATAA TCTTTTAGCA AACCCGTATT CCACGATTAA ATAAATCTCA TTAGCTATAC
     2581 TATCAAAAAC AATTTTGCGT ATTATATCCG TACTTATGTT ATAAGGTATA TTACCATATA
     2641 TTTTATAGGA TTGGTTTTTA GGAAATTTAA ACTGCAATAT ATCCTTGTTT AAAACTTGGA
     2701 AATTATCGTG ATCAACAAGT TTATTTTCTG TAGTTTTGCA TAATTTATGG TCTATTTCAA
     2761 TGGCAGTTAC GAAATTACAC CTCTTTACTA ATTCAAGGGT AAAATGGCCT TTTCCTGAGC
     2821 CGATTTCAAA GATATTATCA TGTTCATTTA ATCTTATGTT TGTCATAATC TTGTCGATAT
     2881 TATGCTTAGA AGTAATAAAG TTTTGACTGT GTTTTATATT TTTCTCGTTC ATTAGTTCAG
     2941 CCTTCTGAAT GCGTTAAAGA GGGTACAAAT TCTGTCGAAC TGGGGTATAC CCGCAATTAT
     3001 ACCCACACAA TGGGGTTGAT GTGGGGGGAA TCTGGTTGAG TTCGGTAGAA TTGATTTGGA
     3061 GGCAGAACGC TTAAATTGTG GCGTTCTGAA ACGAAAAACC AGCTTCACAC GGCGTGTGGC
     3121 TGCGGAACGG GCGTCTGAGG ATTGTTTATA CGCGCTTGGC CAATAGAACA GTACCCTACT
     3181 CGACGCGTCC TACGCGTGAC CCTAGACCGG GGACTTATCA TCCAACCTGT TAGAAAAAGC
     3241 GTTATAATGA TAATAGGAAG TAATACTCAA TGAAAATCAA AGAGCACAAA CAAGGAAGCT
     3301 AGCCGCAGGT TGCTCAAAAC AGTGTTTTGA GGTTGCAGAT GGAAGCTGAC GTGGTTTGAA
     3361 GAGAGATTTT CGAGGAGTAT AATTTGTTTG ATAGAGGATG GAAAAAAAGG AATTTCGTGT
     3421 TTTGATAAAA TACTGTTTTC TGAAGGGAAA AAATACAGTG GAAGCAAAAA CTTGGCTTGA
     3481 TAATGAGTTT CCGGACTCTG CCCCAGGGAA ATCAACAATA ATTGATTGGT ATGCAAAATT
     3541 CAAGCGTGGT GAAATGAGCA CGGAGGACGG TGAACGCAGT GGACGCCCGA AAGAGGTGGT
     3601 TACCGACGAA AACATCAAAA AAATCCACAA AATGATTTTG AATGACCGTA AAATGAAGTT
     3661 GATCGAGATA GCAGAGGCCT TAAAGATATC AAAGGAACGT GTTGGTCATA TCATTCATCA
     3721 ATATTTGGAT ATGCGGAAGC TCTGTGCGAA ATGGGTGCCG CGCGAGCTCA CATTTGACCA
     3781 AAAACAACGA CGTGTTGATG ATTCTAAGCG GTGTTTGCAG CTGTTAACTC GTAATACACC
     3841 CGAGTTTTTC CGTCGATATG TGACAATGGA TGAAACATGG CTCCATCACT ACACTCCTGA
     3901 GTCCAATCGA CAGTCGGCTG AGTGGACAGC GACCGGTGAA CCGTCTCCGA AGCGTGGAAA
     3961 GACTCAAAAG TCCGCTGGCA AAGTAATGGC CTCTGTTTTT TGGGATGCGC ATGGAATAAT
     4021 TTTTATCGAT TATCTTGAGA AGGGAAAAAC CATCAACAGT GACTATTATA TGGCGTTATT
     4081 GGAGCGTTTG AAGGTCGAAA TCGCGGCAAA ACGGCCCCAC ATGAAGAAGA AAAAAGTGTT
     4141 GTTCCACCAA GACAACGCAC CGTGCCACAA GTCATTGAGA ACGATGGCAA AAATTCATGA
     4201 ATTGGGCTTC GAATTGCTTC CCCACCCGCC GTATTCTCCA GATCTGGCCC CCAGCGACTT
     4261 TTTCTTGTTC TCAGACCTCA AAAGGATGCT CGCAGGGAAA AAATTTGGCT GCAATGAAGA
     4321 GGTGATCGCC GAAACTGAGG CCTATTTTGA GGCAAAACCG AAGGAGTACT ACCAAAATGG
     4381 TATCAAAAAA TTGGAAGGTC GTTATAATCG TTGTATCGCT CTTGAAGGGA ACTATGTTGA
     4441 ATAAGCTTGG AATCTCCTTC TCGCCTCTTT CGCTGAACAC GAAAGCGAAT CCGTTCAGCA
     4501 CACACTTTAC GATATGGCGC AAAAAGTCCT CGGCTGCGTG CCGGAAGTGA AAGACATCCA
     4561 CCTCACCATG CCCAACAAGC ATTGCCTGCT CGTGGACCTG TCCCGCTTCG GTCAGGACAA
     4621 TCCCAACGAC TTTTCCGCTG CATAACCCTG CTTCGGGGTC ATTATAGCGA TTTTTTCGGT
     4681 ATATCCATCC TTTTTCGCAC GATATACAGG ATTTTGCCAA AGGGTTCGTG TAGACTTTCC
     4741 TTGGTGTATC CAACGGCGTC AGCCGGGCAG GATAGGTGAA GTAGGCCCAC CCGCGAGCGG
     4801 GTGTTCCTTC TTCACTGTCC CTTATTCGCA CCTGGCGGTG CTCAACGGGA ATCCTGCTCT
     4861 GCGAGGCTGG CCGTACTCCT CATTGAAGAG CTCGGAGACG AGACGAGACA GCCTGAGAAT
     4921 GGATGCGAGT AATGATACAA CAATAGCGTG CTGTTCGCAC GCTAAGGTCA GGCGGAATGG
     4981 CACTTCCTTA TTCCAGATGC GTGCGGATTA TGCATGACTG GCCGTCGTTT TAC
//
