# Supplementary material for: A scalable transposon mutagenesis system for non-model bacteria
Source: bioRxiv preprint, doi:10.64898/2025.12.22.696024, version 1 (2025-12-23)
Supplement: Plasmid sequences [file 696024_file12.zip › Plasmid sequences/Transposon variant libraries/Himar1-only libraries/pGLU_30/pGLU_9-pGLU_70-pGLU_97.gb]

LOCUS       pGLU_9-pGLU_70-pGLU_97  5033 bp ds-DNA     circular     19-NOV-2024
DEFINITION  .
KEYWORDS    "Name:pGLU_9-pGLU_70-pGLU_97" "Tnp Promoter:Chloroflexi_58_14067"
            "Abr Promoter:Proteobacteria_62_13467" "Selectable
            Marker:Erythromycin" "Transposase:Himar"
FEATURES             Location/Qualifiers
     promoter        114..218
                     /label="Pamp"
                     /ApEinfo_revcolor="#faac61"
                     /ApEinfo_fwdcolor="#faac61"
     CDS             219..1079
                     /label="AmpR"
                     /ApEinfo_revcolor="#f58a5e"
                     /ApEinfo_fwdcolor="#f58a5e"
     ORI             complement(1336..1724)
                     /label="R6K ORI"
                     /ApEinfo_revcolor="#f58a5e"
                     /ApEinfo_fwdcolor="#f58a5e"
     primer_bind     1914..1930
                     /label="M13 rev"
                     /ApEinfo_revcolor="#c7b0e3"
                     /ApEinfo_fwdcolor="#c7b0e3"
     prokaryote p... complement(1987..2018)
                     /label="L2U8H11"
                     /ApEinfo_revcolor="#75c6a9"
                     /ApEinfo_fwdcolor="#75c6a9"
     miscellaneous   complement(2019..2058)
                     /label="UNSX"
                     /ApEinfo_revcolor="#9eafd2"
                     /ApEinfo_fwdcolor="#9eafd2"
     miscellaneous   2078..2107
                     /label="Himar_LE"
                     /ApEinfo_revcolor="#faac61"
                     /ApEinfo_fwdcolor="#faac61"
     miscellaneous   complement(2078..2107)
                     /label="Himar_RE"
                     /ApEinfo_revcolor="#faac61"
                     /ApEinfo_fwdcolor="#faac61"
     prokaryote t... complement(2108..2193)
                     /label="TermC"
                     /ApEinfo_revcolor="#f8d3a9"
                     /ApEinfo_fwdcolor="#f8d3a9"
     misc_feature    complement(2198..2932)
                     /label="ermC"
                     /ApEinfo_revcolor="#faac61"
                     /ApEinfo_fwdcolor="#faac61"
                     /note="codon-optimized to allow Twist synthesis"
     misc_feature    complement(2930..2933)
                     /label="downstream region"
                     /ApEinfo_revcolor="#9eafd2"
                     /ApEinfo_fwdcolor="#9eafd2"
     RS421_promot... complement(2934..3098)
                     /label=13467
                     /ApEinfo_revcolor="#f58a5e"
                     /ApEinfo_fwdcolor="#f58a5e"
     misc_feature    3099..3128
                     /label="R primer binding"
                     /ApEinfo_revcolor="#d6b295"
                     /ApEinfo_fwdcolor="#d6b295"
     promoter ID ... complement(3129..3148)
                     /label=">skpp-1915-F_sk20mer-6621"
                     /ApEinfo_revcolor="#f58a5e"
                     /ApEinfo_fwdcolor="#f58a5e"
     misc_feature    complement(3149..3152)
                     /label="upstream region"
                     /ApEinfo_revcolor="#9eafd2"
                     /ApEinfo_fwdcolor="#9eafd2"
     misc_feature    complement(3149..3152)
                     /label="downstream region"
                     /ApEinfo_revcolor="#9eafd2"
                     /ApEinfo_fwdcolor="#9eafd2"
     promoter ID ... complement(3153..3172)
                     /label=">skpp-1942-F_sk20mer-5928"
                     /ApEinfo_revcolor="#f58a5e"
                     /ApEinfo_fwdcolor="#f58a5e"
     misc_feature    complement(3173..3202)
                     /label="F primer binding"
                     /ApEinfo_revcolor="#d6b295"
                     /ApEinfo_fwdcolor="#d6b295"
     miscellaneous   3203..3232
                     /label="Himar_RE"
                     /ApEinfo_revcolor="#faac61"
                     /ApEinfo_fwdcolor="#faac61"
     miscellaneous   complement(3203..3232)
                     /label="Himar_LE"
                     /ApEinfo_revcolor="#faac61"
                     /ApEinfo_fwdcolor="#faac61"
     RS421_promot... 3233..3397
                     /label=14067
                     /ApEinfo_revcolor="#f58a5e"
                     /ApEinfo_fwdcolor="#f58a5e"
     misc_feature    complement(3398..3401)
                     /label="upstream region"
                     /ApEinfo_revcolor="#9eafd2"
                     /ApEinfo_fwdcolor="#9eafd2"
     CDS             3398..4444
                     /label="Himar_Tnp"
                     /ApEinfo_revcolor="#f58a5e"
                     /ApEinfo_fwdcolor="#f58a5e"
     prokaryote t... 4449..4629
                     /label="TAmarelleT9"
                     /ApEinfo_revcolor="#f58a5e"
                     /ApEinfo_fwdcolor="#f58a5e"
     miscellaneous   4630..4875
                     /label="oriT"
                     /ApEinfo_revcolor="#84b0dc"
                     /ApEinfo_fwdcolor="#84b0dc"
     miscellaneous   complement(4895..4934)
                     /label="UNS1"
                     /ApEinfo_revcolor="#9eafd2"
                     /ApEinfo_fwdcolor="#9eafd2"
     prokaryote t... complement(4935..4964)
                     /label="L2U5H11"
                     /ApEinfo_revcolor="#f8d3a9"
                     /ApEinfo_fwdcolor="#f8d3a9"
     primer_bind     complement(5017..5033)
                     /label="M13 fwd"
                     /ApEinfo_revcolor="#d59687"
                     /ApEinfo_fwdcolor="#d59687"
ORIGIN
        1 AACGTCGTGA CTGGGAAAAC CCTGGCGCTT GTGGTGGATC ACAGTTATTG GAGACTTCCT
       61 TGGCCGTACG ATGGGTTTTG TTTCAGGTAT CTGGCACTTT TCGGGGAAAT GTGCGCGGAA
      121 CCCCTATTTG TTTATTTTTC TAAATACATT CAAATATGTA TCCGCTCATG AGACAATAAC
      181 CCTGATAAAT GCTTCAATAA TATTGAAAAA GGAAGAGTAT GAGTATTCAA CATTTCCGTG
      241 TCGCCCTTAT TCCCTTTTTT GCGGCATTTT GCCTTCCTGT TTTTGCTCAC CCAGAAACGC
      301 TGGTGAAAGT AAAAGATGCT GAAGATCAGT TGGGTGCACG AGTGGGTTAC ATCGAACTGG
      361 ATCTCAACAG CGGTAAGATC CTTGAGAGTT TTCGCCCCGA AGAACGTTTT CCAATGATGA
      421 GCACTTTTAA AGTTCTGCTA TGTGGCGCGG TATTATCCCG TATTGACGCC GGGCAAGAGC
      481 AACTCGGTCG CCGCATACAC TATTCTCAGA ATGACTTGGT TGAGTACTCA CCAGTCACAG
      541 AAAAGCATCT TACGGATGGC ATGACAGTAA GAGAATTATG CAGTGCTGCC ATAACCATGA
      601 GTGATAACAC TGCGGCCAAC TTACTTCTGA CAACGATCGG AGGACCGAAG GAGCTAACCG
      661 CTTTTTTGCA CAACATGGGG GATCATGTAA CTCGCCTTGA TCGTTGGGAA CCGGAGCTGA
      721 ATGAAGCCAT ACCAAACGAC GAGCGTGACA CCACGATGCC TGTAGCAATG GCAACAACGT
      781 TGCGCAAACT ATTAACTGGC GAACTACTTA CTCTAGCTTC CCGGCAACAA TTAATAGACT
      841 GGATGGAGGC GGATAAAGTT GCAGGACCAC TTCTGCGCTC GGCCCTTCCG GCTGGCTGGT
      901 TTATTGCTGA TAAATCTGGA GCCGGTGAGC GTGGCTCTCG CGGTATCATT GCAGCACTGG
      961 GGCCAGATGG TAAGCCCTCC CGTATCGTAG TTATCTACAC GACGGGGAGT CAGGCAACTA
     1021 TGGATGAACG AAATAGACAG ATCGCTGAGA TAGGTGCCTC ACTGATTAAG CATTGGTAAC
     1081 TGTCAGACCA AGTTTACTCA TATATACTTT AGATTGATTT AAAACTTCAT TTTTAATTTA
     1141 AAAGGATCTA GGTGAAGATC CTTGAATTGC CATTATCAAC AAGTTTGTAC AAAAAAGCAG
     1201 GCTCCGAATT GGTATCACGA GGACGATTTG AAGCCCCCTA CCCATTTACG CTGACTTGAC
     1261 GGGACGGCGG CTTTGTTGAA TAGAGCGTCA GACCCCGTAG AAAAGATCAA AGGATCTTCG
     1321 GCCGGCCGGC GCGCCGATCT GAAGATCAGC AGTTCAACCT GTTGATAGTA CGTACTAAGC
     1381 TCTCATGTTT CACGTACTAA GCTCTCATGT TTAACGTACT AAGCTCTCAT GTTTAACGAA
     1441 CTAAACCCTC ATGGCTAACG TACTAAGCTC TCATGGCTAA CGTACTAAGC TCTCATGTTT
     1501 CACGTACTAA GCTCTCATGT TTGAACAATA AAATTAATAT AAATCAGCAA CTTAAATAGC
     1561 CTCTAAGGTT TTAAGTTTTA TAAGAAAAAA AAGAATATAT AAGGCTTTTA AAGCCTTTAA
     1621 GGTTTAACGG TTGTGGACAA CAAGCCAGGG ATGTAACGCA CTGAGAAGCC CTTAGAGCCT
     1681 CTCAAAGCAA TTTTGAGTGA CACAGGAACA CTTAACGGCT GACATGGGGC GCGCCCAGCT
     1741 GTAACGCCAG CAACGCGGCC TTTTTACGGT TCCTGGCCTT TTGCTGGCCT TTTGCTCACA
     1801 TGTTCTTTCC AGCGACATAT GCCATACGCC GAACTGAACT CCACCTAATG TCTTGGAGAT
     1861 TGTCGGATAG CGCGGAATAG GATTGTGCCC TCTGAGCGGA TAACAATTTC ACACAGGAAA
     1921 CAGCTATGAC CATGACACAT GCATCCACCA TCGCAGACTT ATCATCACTG AGCCTCCACC
     1981 TAGCCTATAC AACAATAGCG TGCGTGGTTA GCACGCTAGG TGGAAGGGCT CGGAGTTGTG
     2041 GTAATCTATG TATCCTGGGG TGCTCTTCAT GCTAGCGTAA CAGGTTGGAT GATAAGTCCC
     2101 CGGTCTAGCC GACTGCGCAA AAGACATAAT CGATTCACAA AAAATAGGCA CACGAAAAAC
     2161 AAGTTAAGGG ATGCAGTTTA TGCATCCCTT AACAAGCTTA CTTATTAAAT AATTTATAGC
     2221 TATTGAAAAG AGATAAGAAT TGTTCAAAGC TAATATTGTT TAAATCGTCA ATTCCTGCAT
     2281 GTTTTAAGGA ATTGTTAAAT TGATTTTTTG TAAATATTTT CTTGTATTCT TTGTTAACCC
     2341 ATTTCATAAC GAAATAATTA TACTTTTGTT TATCTTTGTG TGATATTCTT GATTTTTTTC
     2401 TACTTAATCT GATAAGTGAG CTATTCACTT TAGGTTTAGG ATGAAAATAT TCTCTTGGAA
     2461 CCATACTTAA TATAGAAATA TCAACTTCTG CCATTAAAAG TAATGCCAAT GAGCGTTTTG
     2521 TATTTAATAA TCTTTTAGCA AACCCGTATT CCACGATTAA ATAAATCTCA TTAGCTATAC
     2581 TATCAAAAAC AATTTTGCGT ATTATATCCG TACTTATGTT ATAAGGTATA TTACCATATA
     2641 TTTTATAGGA TTGGTTTTTA GGAAATTTAA ACTGCAATAT ATCCTTGTTT AAAACTTGGA
     2701 AATTATCGTG ATCAACAAGT TTATTTTCTG TAGTTTTGCA TAATTTATGG TCTATTTCAA
     2761 TGGCAGTTAC GAAATTACAC CTCTTTACTA ATTCAAGGGT AAAATGGCCT TTTCCTGAGC
     2821 CGATTTCAAA GATATTATCA TGTTCATTTA ATCTTATGTT TGTCATAATC TTGTCGATAT
     2881 TATGCTTAGA AGTAATAAAG TTTTGACTGT GTTTTATATT TTTCTCGTTC ATTGGCATAT
     2941 TCGCAAAACC TGCGTCACCG CCACGATAGC GCAGCCCGCG CGCGTTGCAA TGCCCATTTG
     3001 CACGCATGCG GCAGCGGCAT GCGGCACCGT TCGCAGCAGC TCACGGGCGC AAAACAAAAA
     3061 GCCCGTTCAG GCATGCCTGA ACGGGCTTCG ATTTGGCGCC AGCTTCACAC GGCGTGTGGC
     3121 TGCGGAACGT TTTCGTCTAC TCACGCCGTA CGATCACGAA CGAAGCGATC TCACCCTACT
     3181 CGACGCGTCC TACGCGTGAC CCTAGACCGG GGACTTATCA TCCAACCTGT TAGGGTCGGG
     3241 GGTGAGGGAG CTTAAAACCT ACCCTTGTAA GCTACCCCCT CTCCCGCCAT ACCACCATGA
     3301 AGGTTTGAAC TCCCCTCGCC CGCCGCAGTG GGCGAGGGGT CGGGGGTGAG GGAACGTAAA
     3361 GCCTCAGATG CTCTGTGTTC TACATAAAGG AATGTACATG GAAAAAAAGG AATTTCGTGT
     3421 TTTGATAAAA TACTGTTTTC TGAAGGGAAA AAATACAGTG GAAGCAAAAA CTTGGCTTGA
     3481 TAATGAGTTT CCGGACTCTG CCCCAGGGAA ATCAACAATA ATTGATTGGT ATGCAAAATT
     3541 CAAGCGTGGT GAAATGAGCA CGGAGGACGG TGAACGCAGT GGACGCCCGA AAGAGGTGGT
     3601 TACCGACGAA AACATCAAAA AAATCCACAA AATGATTTTG AATGACCGTA AAATGAAGTT
     3661 GATCGAGATA GCAGAGGCCT TAAAGATATC AAAGGAACGT GTTGGTCATA TCATTCATCA
     3721 ATATTTGGAT ATGCGGAAGC TCTGTGCGAA ATGGGTGCCG CGCGAGCTCA CATTTGACCA
     3781 AAAACAACGA CGTGTTGATG ATTCTAAGCG GTGTTTGCAG CTGTTAACTC GTAATACACC
     3841 CGAGTTTTTC CGTCGATATG TGACAATGGA TGAAACATGG CTCCATCACT ACACTCCTGA
     3901 GTCCAATCGA CAGTCGGCTG AGTGGACAGC GACCGGTGAA CCGTCTCCGA AGCGTGGAAA
     3961 GACTCAAAAG TCCGCTGGCA AAGTAATGGC CTCTGTTTTT TGGGATGCGC ATGGAATAAT
     4021 TTTTATCGAT TATCTTGAGA AGGGAAAAAC CATCAACAGT GACTATTATA TGGCGTTATT
     4081 GGAGCGTTTG AAGGTCGAAA TCGCGGCAAA ACGGCCCCAC ATGAAGAAGA AAAAAGTGTT
     4141 GTTCCACCAA GACAACGCAC CGTGCCACAA GTCATTGAGA ACGATGGCAA AAATTCATGA
     4201 ATTGGGCTTC GAATTGCTTC CCCACCCGCC GTATTCTCCA GATCTGGCCC CCAGCGACTT
     4261 TTTCTTGTTC TCAGACCTCA AAAGGATGCT CGCAGGGAAA AAATTTGGCT GCAATGAAGA
     4321 GGTGATCGCC GAAACTGAGG CCTATTTTGA GGCAAAACCG AAGGAGTACT ACCAAAATGG
     4381 TATCAAAAAA TTGGAAGGTC GTTATAATCG TTGTATCGCT CTTGAAGGGA ACTATGTTGA
     4441 ATAAGCTTGG AATCTCCTTC TCGCCTCTTT CGCTGAACAC GAAAGCGAAT CCGTTCAGCA
     4501 CACACTTTAC GATATGGCGC AAAAAGTCCT CGGCTGCGTG CCGGAAGTGA AAGACATCCA
     4561 CCTCACCATG CCCAACAAGC ATTGCCTGCT CGTGGACCTG TCCCGCTTCG GTCAGGACAA
     4621 TCCCAACGAC TTTTCCGCTG CATAACCCTG CTTCGGGGTC ATTATAGCGA TTTTTTCGGT
     4681 ATATCCATCC TTTTTCGCAC GATATACAGG ATTTTGCCAA AGGGTTCGTG TAGACTTTCC
     4741 TTGGTGTATC CAACGGCGTC AGCCGGGCAG GATAGGTGAA GTAGGCCCAC CCGCGAGCGG
     4801 GTGTTCCTTC TTCACTGTCC CTTATTCGCA CCTGGCGGTG CTCAACGGGA ATCCTGCTCT
     4861 GCGAGGCTGG CCGTACTCCT CATTGAAGAG CTCGGAGACG AGACGAGACA GCCTGAGAAT
     4921 GGATGCGAGT AATGATACAA CAATAGCGTG CTGTTCGCAC GCTAAGGTCA GGCGGAATGG
     4981 CACTTCCTTA TTCCAGATGC GTGCGGATTA TGCATGACTG GCCGTCGTTT TAC
//
