# Supplementary material for: A scalable transposon mutagenesis system for non-model bacteria
Source: bioRxiv preprint, doi:10.64898/2025.12.22.696024, version 1 (2025-12-23)
Supplement: Plasmid sequences [file 696024_file12.zip › Plasmid sequences/Transposon variant libraries/Himar1-only libraries/pGLU_30/pGLU_9-pGLU_76-pGLU_85.gb]

LOCUS       pGLU_9-pGLU_76-pGLU_85  5041 bp ds-DNA     circular     19-NOV-2024
DEFINITION  .
KEYWORDS    "Name:pGLU_9-pGLU_76-pGLU_85" "Tnp Promoter:PmarC9_Himar" "Abr
            Promoter:Firmicutes_40_13926" "Selectable Marker:Erythromycin"
            "Transposase:Himar"
FEATURES             Location/Qualifiers
     promoter        114..218
                     /label="Pamp"
                     /ApEinfo_revcolor="#faac61"
                     /ApEinfo_fwdcolor="#faac61"
     CDS             219..1079
                     /label="AmpR"
                     /ApEinfo_revcolor="#f58a5e"
                     /ApEinfo_fwdcolor="#f58a5e"
     ORI             complement(1336..1724)
                     /label="R6K ORI"
                     /ApEinfo_revcolor="#f58a5e"
                     /ApEinfo_fwdcolor="#f58a5e"
     primer_bind     1914..1930
                     /label="M13 rev"
                     /ApEinfo_revcolor="#c7b0e3"
                     /ApEinfo_fwdcolor="#c7b0e3"
     prokaryote p... complement(1987..2018)
                     /label="L2U8H11"
                     /ApEinfo_revcolor="#75c6a9"
                     /ApEinfo_fwdcolor="#75c6a9"
     miscellaneous   complement(2019..2058)
                     /label="UNSX"
                     /ApEinfo_revcolor="#9eafd2"
                     /ApEinfo_fwdcolor="#9eafd2"
     miscellaneous   2078..2107
                     /label="Himar_LE"
                     /ApEinfo_revcolor="#faac61"
                     /ApEinfo_fwdcolor="#faac61"
     miscellaneous   complement(2078..2107)
                     /label="Himar_RE"
                     /ApEinfo_revcolor="#faac61"
                     /ApEinfo_fwdcolor="#faac61"
     prokaryote t... complement(2108..2193)
                     /label="TermC"
                     /ApEinfo_revcolor="#f8d3a9"
                     /ApEinfo_fwdcolor="#f8d3a9"
     misc_feature    complement(2198..2932)
                     /label="ermC"
                     /ApEinfo_revcolor="#faac61"
                     /ApEinfo_fwdcolor="#faac61"
                     /note="codon-optimized to allow Twist synthesis"
     misc_feature    complement(2930..2933)
                     /label="downstream region"
                     /ApEinfo_revcolor="#9eafd2"
                     /ApEinfo_fwdcolor="#9eafd2"
     RS421_promot... complement(2934..3098)
                     /label=13926
                     /ApEinfo_revcolor="#f58a5e"
                     /ApEinfo_fwdcolor="#f58a5e"
     misc_feature    3099..3128
                     /label="R primer binding"
                     /ApEinfo_revcolor="#d6b295"
                     /ApEinfo_fwdcolor="#d6b295"
     promoter ID ... complement(3129..3148)
                     /label=">skpp-1921-F_sk20mer-3899"
                     /ApEinfo_revcolor="#f58a5e"
                     /ApEinfo_fwdcolor="#f58a5e"
     misc_feature    complement(3149..3152)
                     /label="upstream region"
                     /ApEinfo_revcolor="#9eafd2"
                     /ApEinfo_fwdcolor="#9eafd2"
     misc_feature    complement(3149..3152)
                     /label="downstream region"
                     /ApEinfo_revcolor="#9eafd2"
                     /ApEinfo_fwdcolor="#9eafd2"
     promoter ID ... complement(3153..3172)
                     /label=">skpp-1930-F_sk20mer-2946"
                     /ApEinfo_revcolor="#f58a5e"
                     /ApEinfo_fwdcolor="#f58a5e"
     misc_feature    complement(3173..3202)
                     /label="F primer binding"
                     /ApEinfo_revcolor="#d6b295"
                     /ApEinfo_fwdcolor="#d6b295"
     miscellaneous   3203..3232
                     /label="Himar_RE"
                     /ApEinfo_revcolor="#faac61"
                     /ApEinfo_fwdcolor="#faac61"
     miscellaneous   complement(3203..3232)
                     /label="Himar_LE"
                     /ApEinfo_revcolor="#faac61"
                     /ApEinfo_fwdcolor="#faac61"
     misc_feature    complement(3406..3409)
                     /label="upstream region"
                     /ApEinfo_revcolor="#9eafd2"
                     /ApEinfo_fwdcolor="#9eafd2"
     CDS             3406..4452
                     /label="Himar_Tnp"
                     /ApEinfo_revcolor="#f58a5e"
                     /ApEinfo_fwdcolor="#f58a5e"
     prokaryote t... 4457..4637
                     /label="TAmarelleT9"
                     /ApEinfo_revcolor="#f58a5e"
                     /ApEinfo_fwdcolor="#f58a5e"
     miscellaneous   4638..4883
                     /label="oriT"
                     /ApEinfo_revcolor="#84b0dc"
                     /ApEinfo_fwdcolor="#84b0dc"
     miscellaneous   complement(4903..4942)
                     /label="UNS1"
                     /ApEinfo_revcolor="#9eafd2"
                     /ApEinfo_fwdcolor="#9eafd2"
     prokaryote t... complement(4943..4972)
                     /label="L2U5H11"
                     /ApEinfo_revcolor="#f8d3a9"
                     /ApEinfo_fwdcolor="#f8d3a9"
     primer_bind     complement(5025..5041)
                     /label="M13 fwd"
                     /ApEinfo_revcolor="#d59687"
                     /ApEinfo_fwdcolor="#d59687"
ORIGIN
        1 AACGTCGTGA CTGGGAAAAC CCTGGCGCTT GTGGTGGATC ACAGTTATTG GAGACTTCCT
       61 TGGCCGTACG ATGGGTTTTG TTTCAGGTAT CTGGCACTTT TCGGGGAAAT GTGCGCGGAA
      121 CCCCTATTTG TTTATTTTTC TAAATACATT CAAATATGTA TCCGCTCATG AGACAATAAC
      181 CCTGATAAAT GCTTCAATAA TATTGAAAAA GGAAGAGTAT GAGTATTCAA CATTTCCGTG
      241 TCGCCCTTAT TCCCTTTTTT GCGGCATTTT GCCTTCCTGT TTTTGCTCAC CCAGAAACGC
      301 TGGTGAAAGT AAAAGATGCT GAAGATCAGT TGGGTGCACG AGTGGGTTAC ATCGAACTGG
      361 ATCTCAACAG CGGTAAGATC CTTGAGAGTT TTCGCCCCGA AGAACGTTTT CCAATGATGA
      421 GCACTTTTAA AGTTCTGCTA TGTGGCGCGG TATTATCCCG TATTGACGCC GGGCAAGAGC
      481 AACTCGGTCG CCGCATACAC TATTCTCAGA ATGACTTGGT TGAGTACTCA CCAGTCACAG
      541 AAAAGCATCT TACGGATGGC ATGACAGTAA GAGAATTATG CAGTGCTGCC ATAACCATGA
      601 GTGATAACAC TGCGGCCAAC TTACTTCTGA CAACGATCGG AGGACCGAAG GAGCTAACCG
      661 CTTTTTTGCA CAACATGGGG GATCATGTAA CTCGCCTTGA TCGTTGGGAA CCGGAGCTGA
      721 ATGAAGCCAT ACCAAACGAC GAGCGTGACA CCACGATGCC TGTAGCAATG GCAACAACGT
      781 TGCGCAAACT ATTAACTGGC GAACTACTTA CTCTAGCTTC CCGGCAACAA TTAATAGACT
      841 GGATGGAGGC GGATAAAGTT GCAGGACCAC TTCTGCGCTC GGCCCTTCCG GCTGGCTGGT
      901 TTATTGCTGA TAAATCTGGA GCCGGTGAGC GTGGCTCTCG CGGTATCATT GCAGCACTGG
      961 GGCCAGATGG TAAGCCCTCC CGTATCGTAG TTATCTACAC GACGGGGAGT CAGGCAACTA
     1021 TGGATGAACG AAATAGACAG ATCGCTGAGA TAGGTGCCTC ACTGATTAAG CATTGGTAAC
     1081 TGTCAGACCA AGTTTACTCA TATATACTTT AGATTGATTT AAAACTTCAT TTTTAATTTA
     1141 AAAGGATCTA GGTGAAGATC CTTGAATTGC CATTATCAAC AAGTTTGTAC AAAAAAGCAG
     1201 GCTCCGAATT GGTATCACGA GGACGATTTG AAGCCCCCTA CCCATTTACG CTGACTTGAC
     1261 GGGACGGCGG CTTTGTTGAA TAGAGCGTCA GACCCCGTAG AAAAGATCAA AGGATCTTCG
     1321 GCCGGCCGGC GCGCCGATCT GAAGATCAGC AGTTCAACCT GTTGATAGTA CGTACTAAGC
     1381 TCTCATGTTT CACGTACTAA GCTCTCATGT TTAACGTACT AAGCTCTCAT GTTTAACGAA
     1441 CTAAACCCTC ATGGCTAACG TACTAAGCTC TCATGGCTAA CGTACTAAGC TCTCATGTTT
     1501 CACGTACTAA GCTCTCATGT TTGAACAATA AAATTAATAT AAATCAGCAA CTTAAATAGC
     1561 CTCTAAGGTT TTAAGTTTTA TAAGAAAAAA AAGAATATAT AAGGCTTTTA AAGCCTTTAA
     1621 GGTTTAACGG TTGTGGACAA CAAGCCAGGG ATGTAACGCA CTGAGAAGCC CTTAGAGCCT
     1681 CTCAAAGCAA TTTTGAGTGA CACAGGAACA CTTAACGGCT GACATGGGGC GCGCCCAGCT
     1741 GTAACGCCAG CAACGCGGCC TTTTTACGGT TCCTGGCCTT TTGCTGGCCT TTTGCTCACA
     1801 TGTTCTTTCC AGCGACATAT GCCATACGCC GAACTGAACT CCACCTAATG TCTTGGAGAT
     1861 TGTCGGATAG CGCGGAATAG GATTGTGCCC TCTGAGCGGA TAACAATTTC ACACAGGAAA
     1921 CAGCTATGAC CATGACACAT GCATCCACCA TCGCAGACTT ATCATCACTG AGCCTCCACC
     1981 TAGCCTATAC AACAATAGCG TGCGTGGTTA GCACGCTAGG TGGAAGGGCT CGGAGTTGTG
     2041 GTAATCTATG TATCCTGGGG TGCTCTTCAT GCTAGCGTAA CAGGTTGGAT GATAAGTCCC
     2101 CGGTCTAGCC GACTGCGCAA AAGACATAAT CGATTCACAA AAAATAGGCA CACGAAAAAC
     2161 AAGTTAAGGG ATGCAGTTTA TGCATCCCTT AACAAGCTTA CTTATTAAAT AATTTATAGC
     2221 TATTGAAAAG AGATAAGAAT TGTTCAAAGC TAATATTGTT TAAATCGTCA ATTCCTGCAT
     2281 GTTTTAAGGA ATTGTTAAAT TGATTTTTTG TAAATATTTT CTTGTATTCT TTGTTAACCC
     2341 ATTTCATAAC GAAATAATTA TACTTTTGTT TATCTTTGTG TGATATTCTT GATTTTTTTC
     2401 TACTTAATCT GATAAGTGAG CTATTCACTT TAGGTTTAGG ATGAAAATAT TCTCTTGGAA
     2461 CCATACTTAA TATAGAAATA TCAACTTCTG CCATTAAAAG TAATGCCAAT GAGCGTTTTG
     2521 TATTTAATAA TCTTTTAGCA AACCCGTATT CCACGATTAA ATAAATCTCA TTAGCTATAC
     2581 TATCAAAAAC AATTTTGCGT ATTATATCCG TACTTATGTT ATAAGGTATA TTACCATATA
     2641 TTTTATAGGA TTGGTTTTTA GGAAATTTAA ACTGCAATAT ATCCTTGTTT AAAACTTGGA
     2701 AATTATCGTG ATCAACAAGT TTATTTTCTG TAGTTTTGCA TAATTTATGG TCTATTTCAA
     2761 TGGCAGTTAC GAAATTACAC CTCTTTACTA ATTCAAGGGT AAAATGGCCT TTTCCTGAGC
     2821 CGATTTCAAA GATATTATCA TGTTCATTTA ATCTTATGTT TGTCATAATC TTGTCGATAT
     2881 TATGCTTAGA AGTAATAAAG TTTTGACTGT GTTTTATATT TTTCTCGTTC ATTGTTTCTT
     2941 TCTCCTGCCT TTCAATTCTC TCATTGATTT ACTTGAAAAC AAAATTCAAA CATTGCTTGC
     3001 ATTGATAAAG TGAAACTTTA ATCAGTGGGT GCTTCATTCC CCACTGATTA TGAGCCCTCA
     3061 CCAATCGGGC TGTTACGGGC AGTTAATCTC CTTGCTTCCC AGCTTCACAC GGCGTGTGGC
     3121 TGCGGAACGA TGAGCCGCCT CAATGTAGTA CGCTATTTTA GCCCTGCCTC GCACCCTACT
     3181 CGACGCGTCC TACGCGTGAC CCTAGACCGG GGACTTATCA TCCAACCTGT TAGCGGCCGC
     3241 CAGTGTGATG GATGACACAT AGATGGCGTC GCTAGTATTA AATGCATATT ATTTTTATAT
     3301 AGTACCAACC TTCAAATGAT TCGTGTCAAA ATTTGACGTC TGTAAGTCAA TTAGTTTGTG
     3361 AGATAGAGCG TCTTTTGTGA AGCAACTTTT GTTATTGTGA AACATATGGA AAAAAAGGAA
     3421 TTTCGTGTTT TGATAAAATA CTGTTTTCTG AAGGGAAAAA ATACAGTGGA AGCAAAAACT
     3481 TGGCTTGATA ATGAGTTTCC GGACTCTGCC CCAGGGAAAT CAACAATAAT TGATTGGTAT
     3541 GCAAAATTCA AGCGTGGTGA AATGAGCACG GAGGACGGTG AACGCAGTGG ACGCCCGAAA
     3601 GAGGTGGTTA CCGACGAAAA CATCAAAAAA ATCCACAAAA TGATTTTGAA TGACCGTAAA
     3661 ATGAAGTTGA TCGAGATAGC AGAGGCCTTA AAGATATCAA AGGAACGTGT TGGTCATATC
     3721 ATTCATCAAT ATTTGGATAT GCGGAAGCTC TGTGCGAAAT GGGTGCCGCG CGAGCTCACA
     3781 TTTGACCAAA AACAACGACG TGTTGATGAT TCTAAGCGGT GTTTGCAGCT GTTAACTCGT
     3841 AATACACCCG AGTTTTTCCG TCGATATGTG ACAATGGATG AAACATGGCT CCATCACTAC
     3901 ACTCCTGAGT CCAATCGACA GTCGGCTGAG TGGACAGCGA CCGGTGAACC GTCTCCGAAG
     3961 CGTGGAAAGA CTCAAAAGTC CGCTGGCAAA GTAATGGCCT CTGTTTTTTG GGATGCGCAT
     4021 GGAATAATTT TTATCGATTA TCTTGAGAAG GGAAAAACCA TCAACAGTGA CTATTATATG
     4081 GCGTTATTGG AGCGTTTGAA GGTCGAAATC GCGGCAAAAC GGCCCCACAT GAAGAAGAAA
     4141 AAAGTGTTGT TCCACCAAGA CAACGCACCG TGCCACAAGT CATTGAGAAC GATGGCAAAA
     4201 ATTCATGAAT TGGGCTTCGA ATTGCTTCCC CACCCGCCGT ATTCTCCAGA TCTGGCCCCC
     4261 AGCGACTTTT TCTTGTTCTC AGACCTCAAA AGGATGCTCG CAGGGAAAAA ATTTGGCTGC
     4321 AATGAAGAGG TGATCGCCGA AACTGAGGCC TATTTTGAGG CAAAACCGAA GGAGTACTAC
     4381 CAAAATGGTA TCAAAAAATT GGAAGGTCGT TATAATCGTT GTATCGCTCT TGAAGGGAAC
     4441 TATGTTGAAT AAGCTTGGAA TCTCCTTCTC GCCTCTTTCG CTGAACACGA AAGCGAATCC
     4501 GTTCAGCACA CACTTTACGA TATGGCGCAA AAAGTCCTCG GCTGCGTGCC GGAAGTGAAA
     4561 GACATCCACC TCACCATGCC CAACAAGCAT TGCCTGCTCG TGGACCTGTC CCGCTTCGGT
     4621 CAGGACAATC CCAACGACTT TTCCGCTGCA TAACCCTGCT TCGGGGTCAT TATAGCGATT
     4681 TTTTCGGTAT ATCCATCCTT TTTCGCACGA TATACAGGAT TTTGCCAAAG GGTTCGTGTA
     4741 GACTTTCCTT GGTGTATCCA ACGGCGTCAG CCGGGCAGGA TAGGTGAAGT AGGCCCACCC
     4801 GCGAGCGGGT GTTCCTTCTT CACTGTCCCT TATTCGCACC TGGCGGTGCT CAACGGGAAT
     4861 CCTGCTCTGC GAGGCTGGCC GTACTCCTCA TTGAAGAGCT CGGAGACGAG ACGAGACAGC
     4921 CTGAGAATGG ATGCGAGTAA TGATACAACA ATAGCGTGCT GTTCGCACGC TAAGGTCAGG
     4981 CGGAATGGCA CTTCCTTATT CCAGATGCGT GCGGATTATG CATGACTGGC CGTCGTTTTA
     5041 C
//
