# Supplementary material for: A scalable transposon mutagenesis system for non-model bacteria
Source: bioRxiv preprint, doi:10.64898/2025.12.22.696024, version 1 (2025-12-23)
Supplement: Plasmid sequences [file 696024_file12.zip › Plasmid sequences/Transposon variant libraries/Himar1-only libraries/pGLU_30/pGLU_9-pGLU_75-pGLU_96.gb]

LOCUS       pGLU_9-pGLU_75-pGLU_96  5033 bp ds-DNA     circular     19-NOV-2024
DEFINITION  .
KEYWORDS    "Name:pGLU_9-pGLU_75-pGLU_96" "Tnp Promoter:Firmicutes_39_14143"
            "Abr Promoter:Cyanobacteria_44_13463" "Selectable
            Marker:Erythromycin" "Transposase:Himar"
FEATURES             Location/Qualifiers
     promoter        114..218
                     /label="Pamp"
                     /ApEinfo_revcolor="#faac61"
                     /ApEinfo_fwdcolor="#faac61"
     CDS             219..1079
                     /label="AmpR"
                     /ApEinfo_revcolor="#f58a5e"
                     /ApEinfo_fwdcolor="#f58a5e"
     ORI             complement(1336..1724)
                     /label="R6K ORI"
                     /ApEinfo_revcolor="#f58a5e"
                     /ApEinfo_fwdcolor="#f58a5e"
     primer_bind     1914..1930
                     /label="M13 rev"
                     /ApEinfo_revcolor="#c7b0e3"
                     /ApEinfo_fwdcolor="#c7b0e3"
     prokaryote p... complement(1987..2018)
                     /label="L2U8H11"
                     /ApEinfo_revcolor="#75c6a9"
                     /ApEinfo_fwdcolor="#75c6a9"
     miscellaneous   complement(2019..2058)
                     /label="UNSX"
                     /ApEinfo_revcolor="#9eafd2"
                     /ApEinfo_fwdcolor="#9eafd2"
     miscellaneous   2078..2107
                     /label="Himar_LE"
                     /ApEinfo_revcolor="#faac61"
                     /ApEinfo_fwdcolor="#faac61"
     miscellaneous   complement(2078..2107)
                     /label="Himar_RE"
                     /ApEinfo_revcolor="#faac61"
                     /ApEinfo_fwdcolor="#faac61"
     prokaryote t... complement(2108..2193)
                     /label="TermC"
                     /ApEinfo_revcolor="#f8d3a9"
                     /ApEinfo_fwdcolor="#f8d3a9"
     misc_feature    complement(2198..2932)
                     /label="ermC"
                     /ApEinfo_revcolor="#faac61"
                     /ApEinfo_fwdcolor="#faac61"
                     /note="codon-optimized to allow Twist synthesis"
     misc_feature    complement(2930..2933)
                     /label="downstream region"
                     /ApEinfo_revcolor="#9eafd2"
                     /ApEinfo_fwdcolor="#9eafd2"
     RS421_promot... complement(2934..3098)
                     /label=13463
                     /ApEinfo_revcolor="#f58a5e"
                     /ApEinfo_fwdcolor="#f58a5e"
     misc_feature    3099..3128
                     /label="R primer binding"
                     /ApEinfo_revcolor="#d6b295"
                     /ApEinfo_fwdcolor="#d6b295"
     promoter ID ... complement(3129..3148)
                     /label=">skpp-1920-F_sk20mer-2104"
                     /ApEinfo_revcolor="#f58a5e"
                     /ApEinfo_fwdcolor="#f58a5e"
     misc_feature    complement(3149..3152)
                     /label="upstream region"
                     /ApEinfo_revcolor="#9eafd2"
                     /ApEinfo_fwdcolor="#9eafd2"
     misc_feature    complement(3149..3152)
                     /label="downstream region"
                     /ApEinfo_revcolor="#9eafd2"
                     /ApEinfo_fwdcolor="#9eafd2"
     promoter ID ... complement(3153..3172)
                     /label=">skpp-1941-F_sk20mer-3414"
                     /ApEinfo_revcolor="#f58a5e"
                     /ApEinfo_fwdcolor="#f58a5e"
     misc_feature    complement(3173..3202)
                     /label="F primer binding"
                     /ApEinfo_revcolor="#d6b295"
                     /ApEinfo_fwdcolor="#d6b295"
     miscellaneous   3203..3232
                     /label="Himar_RE"
                     /ApEinfo_revcolor="#faac61"
                     /ApEinfo_fwdcolor="#faac61"
     miscellaneous   complement(3203..3232)
                     /label="Himar_LE"
                     /ApEinfo_revcolor="#faac61"
                     /ApEinfo_fwdcolor="#faac61"
     RS421_promot... 3233..3397
                     /label=14143
                     /ApEinfo_revcolor="#f58a5e"
                     /ApEinfo_fwdcolor="#f58a5e"
     misc_feature    complement(3398..3401)
                     /label="upstream region"
                     /ApEinfo_revcolor="#9eafd2"
                     /ApEinfo_fwdcolor="#9eafd2"
     CDS             3398..4444
                     /label="Himar_Tnp"
                     /ApEinfo_revcolor="#f58a5e"
                     /ApEinfo_fwdcolor="#f58a5e"
     prokaryote t... 4449..4629
                     /label="TAmarelleT9"
                     /ApEinfo_revcolor="#f58a5e"
                     /ApEinfo_fwdcolor="#f58a5e"
     miscellaneous   4630..4875
                     /label="oriT"
                     /ApEinfo_revcolor="#84b0dc"
                     /ApEinfo_fwdcolor="#84b0dc"
     miscellaneous   complement(4895..4934)
                     /label="UNS1"
                     /ApEinfo_revcolor="#9eafd2"
                     /ApEinfo_fwdcolor="#9eafd2"
     prokaryote t... complement(4935..4964)
                     /label="L2U5H11"
                     /ApEinfo_revcolor="#f8d3a9"
                     /ApEinfo_fwdcolor="#f8d3a9"
     primer_bind     complement(5017..5033)
                     /label="M13 fwd"
                     /ApEinfo_revcolor="#d59687"
                     /ApEinfo_fwdcolor="#d59687"
ORIGIN
        1 AACGTCGTGA CTGGGAAAAC CCTGGCGCTT GTGGTGGATC ACAGTTATTG GAGACTTCCT
       61 TGGCCGTACG ATGGGTTTTG TTTCAGGTAT CTGGCACTTT TCGGGGAAAT GTGCGCGGAA
      121 CCCCTATTTG TTTATTTTTC TAAATACATT CAAATATGTA TCCGCTCATG AGACAATAAC
      181 CCTGATAAAT GCTTCAATAA TATTGAAAAA GGAAGAGTAT GAGTATTCAA CATTTCCGTG
      241 TCGCCCTTAT TCCCTTTTTT GCGGCATTTT GCCTTCCTGT TTTTGCTCAC CCAGAAACGC
      301 TGGTGAAAGT AAAAGATGCT GAAGATCAGT TGGGTGCACG AGTGGGTTAC ATCGAACTGG
      361 ATCTCAACAG CGGTAAGATC CTTGAGAGTT TTCGCCCCGA AGAACGTTTT CCAATGATGA
      421 GCACTTTTAA AGTTCTGCTA TGTGGCGCGG TATTATCCCG TATTGACGCC GGGCAAGAGC
      481 AACTCGGTCG CCGCATACAC TATTCTCAGA ATGACTTGGT TGAGTACTCA CCAGTCACAG
      541 AAAAGCATCT TACGGATGGC ATGACAGTAA GAGAATTATG CAGTGCTGCC ATAACCATGA
      601 GTGATAACAC TGCGGCCAAC TTACTTCTGA CAACGATCGG AGGACCGAAG GAGCTAACCG
      661 CTTTTTTGCA CAACATGGGG GATCATGTAA CTCGCCTTGA TCGTTGGGAA CCGGAGCTGA
      721 ATGAAGCCAT ACCAAACGAC GAGCGTGACA CCACGATGCC TGTAGCAATG GCAACAACGT
      781 TGCGCAAACT ATTAACTGGC GAACTACTTA CTCTAGCTTC CCGGCAACAA TTAATAGACT
      841 GGATGGAGGC GGATAAAGTT GCAGGACCAC TTCTGCGCTC GGCCCTTCCG GCTGGCTGGT
      901 TTATTGCTGA TAAATCTGGA GCCGGTGAGC GTGGCTCTCG CGGTATCATT GCAGCACTGG
      961 GGCCAGATGG TAAGCCCTCC CGTATCGTAG TTATCTACAC GACGGGGAGT CAGGCAACTA
     1021 TGGATGAACG AAATAGACAG ATCGCTGAGA TAGGTGCCTC ACTGATTAAG CATTGGTAAC
     1081 TGTCAGACCA AGTTTACTCA TATATACTTT AGATTGATTT AAAACTTCAT TTTTAATTTA
     1141 AAAGGATCTA GGTGAAGATC CTTGAATTGC CATTATCAAC AAGTTTGTAC AAAAAAGCAG
     1201 GCTCCGAATT GGTATCACGA GGACGATTTG AAGCCCCCTA CCCATTTACG CTGACTTGAC
     1261 GGGACGGCGG CTTTGTTGAA TAGAGCGTCA GACCCCGTAG AAAAGATCAA AGGATCTTCG
     1321 GCCGGCCGGC GCGCCGATCT GAAGATCAGC AGTTCAACCT GTTGATAGTA CGTACTAAGC
     1381 TCTCATGTTT CACGTACTAA GCTCTCATGT TTAACGTACT AAGCTCTCAT GTTTAACGAA
     1441 CTAAACCCTC ATGGCTAACG TACTAAGCTC TCATGGCTAA CGTACTAAGC TCTCATGTTT
     1501 CACGTACTAA GCTCTCATGT TTGAACAATA AAATTAATAT AAATCAGCAA CTTAAATAGC
     1561 CTCTAAGGTT TTAAGTTTTA TAAGAAAAAA AAGAATATAT AAGGCTTTTA AAGCCTTTAA
     1621 GGTTTAACGG TTGTGGACAA CAAGCCAGGG ATGTAACGCA CTGAGAAGCC CTTAGAGCCT
     1681 CTCAAAGCAA TTTTGAGTGA CACAGGAACA CTTAACGGCT GACATGGGGC GCGCCCAGCT
     1741 GTAACGCCAG CAACGCGGCC TTTTTACGGT TCCTGGCCTT TTGCTGGCCT TTTGCTCACA
     1801 TGTTCTTTCC AGCGACATAT GCCATACGCC GAACTGAACT CCACCTAATG TCTTGGAGAT
     1861 TGTCGGATAG CGCGGAATAG GATTGTGCCC TCTGAGCGGA TAACAATTTC ACACAGGAAA
     1921 CAGCTATGAC CATGACACAT GCATCCACCA TCGCAGACTT ATCATCACTG AGCCTCCACC
     1981 TAGCCTATAC AACAATAGCG TGCGTGGTTA GCACGCTAGG TGGAAGGGCT CGGAGTTGTG
     2041 GTAATCTATG TATCCTGGGG TGCTCTTCAT GCTAGCGTAA CAGGTTGGAT GATAAGTCCC
     2101 CGGTCTAGCC GACTGCGCAA AAGACATAAT CGATTCACAA AAAATAGGCA CACGAAAAAC
     2161 AAGTTAAGGG ATGCAGTTTA TGCATCCCTT AACAAGCTTA CTTATTAAAT AATTTATAGC
     2221 TATTGAAAAG AGATAAGAAT TGTTCAAAGC TAATATTGTT TAAATCGTCA ATTCCTGCAT
     2281 GTTTTAAGGA ATTGTTAAAT TGATTTTTTG TAAATATTTT CTTGTATTCT TTGTTAACCC
     2341 ATTTCATAAC GAAATAATTA TACTTTTGTT TATCTTTGTG TGATATTCTT GATTTTTTTC
     2401 TACTTAATCT GATAAGTGAG CTATTCACTT TAGGTTTAGG ATGAAAATAT TCTCTTGGAA
     2461 CCATACTTAA TATAGAAATA TCAACTTCTG CCATTAAAAG TAATGCCAAT GAGCGTTTTG
     2521 TATTTAATAA TCTTTTAGCA AACCCGTATT CCACGATTAA ATAAATCTCA TTAGCTATAC
     2581 TATCAAAAAC AATTTTGCGT ATTATATCCG TACTTATGTT ATAAGGTATA TTACCATATA
     2641 TTTTATAGGA TTGGTTTTTA GGAAATTTAA ACTGCAATAT ATCCTTGTTT AAAACTTGGA
     2701 AATTATCGTG ATCAACAAGT TTATTTTCTG TAGTTTTGCA TAATTTATGG TCTATTTCAA
     2761 TGGCAGTTAC GAAATTACAC CTCTTTACTA ATTCAAGGGT AAAATGGCCT TTTCCTGAGC
     2821 CGATTTCAAA GATATTATCA TGTTCATTTA ATCTTATGTT TGTCATAATC TTGTCGATAT
     2881 TATGCTTAGA AGTAATAAAG TTTTGACTGT GTTTTATATT TTTCTCGTTC ATTTACTAAA
     2941 TTTTCCTTAG GCAATGGGCA ACTGTTCACT GTAATGTTCA TTCTCTCCCG CCTAGCTCGG
     3001 CAGGTTTACC CTTTTCTGAA CAGTATTAAC TTAACGTGAA CTCGACGGAA CCTAACCCCA
     3061 ATCCCTTCCC TACAAGGGAA GGGGCTGAAA ATCTATAACC AGCTTCACAC GGCGTGTGGC
     3121 TGCGGAACGC GCAATAACCG CTACTACATA CGTATGTACG GCCTAAGTCC CCACCCTACT
     3181 CGACGCGTCC TACGCGTGAC CCTAGACCGG GGACTTATCA TCCAACCTGT TAAAGAAGAT
     3241 AATTCTTTTC TGTTTGATAG TCAGCTTAAT GGGGGGTATC GGGGTATCCT GTTCTTTCAA
     3301 TAAAATAAAA GACAGTGTTA AGCAAAAAAT TGATAGTATG GGTGATAAAG GAACTTATGG
     3361 AGTGAGTGCC TCTCACCCCC TTGCGGTTGA GGAAGGTATG GAAAAAAAGG AATTTCGTGT
     3421 TTTGATAAAA TACTGTTTTC TGAAGGGAAA AAATACAGTG GAAGCAAAAA CTTGGCTTGA
     3481 TAATGAGTTT CCGGACTCTG CCCCAGGGAA ATCAACAATA ATTGATTGGT ATGCAAAATT
     3541 CAAGCGTGGT GAAATGAGCA CGGAGGACGG TGAACGCAGT GGACGCCCGA AAGAGGTGGT
     3601 TACCGACGAA AACATCAAAA AAATCCACAA AATGATTTTG AATGACCGTA AAATGAAGTT
     3661 GATCGAGATA GCAGAGGCCT TAAAGATATC AAAGGAACGT GTTGGTCATA TCATTCATCA
     3721 ATATTTGGAT ATGCGGAAGC TCTGTGCGAA ATGGGTGCCG CGCGAGCTCA CATTTGACCA
     3781 AAAACAACGA CGTGTTGATG ATTCTAAGCG GTGTTTGCAG CTGTTAACTC GTAATACACC
     3841 CGAGTTTTTC CGTCGATATG TGACAATGGA TGAAACATGG CTCCATCACT ACACTCCTGA
     3901 GTCCAATCGA CAGTCGGCTG AGTGGACAGC GACCGGTGAA CCGTCTCCGA AGCGTGGAAA
     3961 GACTCAAAAG TCCGCTGGCA AAGTAATGGC CTCTGTTTTT TGGGATGCGC ATGGAATAAT
     4021 TTTTATCGAT TATCTTGAGA AGGGAAAAAC CATCAACAGT GACTATTATA TGGCGTTATT
     4081 GGAGCGTTTG AAGGTCGAAA TCGCGGCAAA ACGGCCCCAC ATGAAGAAGA AAAAAGTGTT
     4141 GTTCCACCAA GACAACGCAC CGTGCCACAA GTCATTGAGA ACGATGGCAA AAATTCATGA
     4201 ATTGGGCTTC GAATTGCTTC CCCACCCGCC GTATTCTCCA GATCTGGCCC CCAGCGACTT
     4261 TTTCTTGTTC TCAGACCTCA AAAGGATGCT CGCAGGGAAA AAATTTGGCT GCAATGAAGA
     4321 GGTGATCGCC GAAACTGAGG CCTATTTTGA GGCAAAACCG AAGGAGTACT ACCAAAATGG
     4381 TATCAAAAAA TTGGAAGGTC GTTATAATCG TTGTATCGCT CTTGAAGGGA ACTATGTTGA
     4441 ATAAGCTTGG AATCTCCTTC TCGCCTCTTT CGCTGAACAC GAAAGCGAAT CCGTTCAGCA
     4501 CACACTTTAC GATATGGCGC AAAAAGTCCT CGGCTGCGTG CCGGAAGTGA AAGACATCCA
     4561 CCTCACCATG CCCAACAAGC ATTGCCTGCT CGTGGACCTG TCCCGCTTCG GTCAGGACAA
     4621 TCCCAACGAC TTTTCCGCTG CATAACCCTG CTTCGGGGTC ATTATAGCGA TTTTTTCGGT
     4681 ATATCCATCC TTTTTCGCAC GATATACAGG ATTTTGCCAA AGGGTTCGTG TAGACTTTCC
     4741 TTGGTGTATC CAACGGCGTC AGCCGGGCAG GATAGGTGAA GTAGGCCCAC CCGCGAGCGG
     4801 GTGTTCCTTC TTCACTGTCC CTTATTCGCA CCTGGCGGTG CTCAACGGGA ATCCTGCTCT
     4861 GCGAGGCTGG CCGTACTCCT CATTGAAGAG CTCGGAGACG AGACGAGACA GCCTGAGAAT
     4921 GGATGCGAGT AATGATACAA CAATAGCGTG CTGTTCGCAC GCTAAGGTCA GGCGGAATGG
     4981 CACTTCCTTA TTCCAGATGC GTGCGGATTA TGCATGACTG GCCGTCGTTT TAC
//
