# Supplementary material for: A scalable transposon mutagenesis system for non-model bacteria
Source: bioRxiv preprint, doi:10.64898/2025.12.22.696024, version 1 (2025-12-23)
Supplement: Plasmid sequences [file 696024_file12.zip › Plasmid sequences/Transposon variant libraries/Himar1-only libraries/pGLU_30/pGLU_9-pGLU_76-pGLU_91.gb]

LOCUS       pGLU_9-pGLU_76-pGLU_91  5033 bp ds-DNA     circular     19-NOV-2024
DEFINITION  .
KEYWORDS    "Name:pGLU_9-pGLU_76-pGLU_91" "Tnp Promoter:Firmicutes_32_14073"
            "Abr Promoter:Firmicutes_40_13926" "Selectable Marker:Erythromycin"
            "Transposase:Himar"
FEATURES             Location/Qualifiers
     promoter        114..218
                     /label="Pamp"
                     /ApEinfo_revcolor="#faac61"
                     /ApEinfo_fwdcolor="#faac61"
     CDS             219..1079
                     /label="AmpR"
                     /ApEinfo_revcolor="#f58a5e"
                     /ApEinfo_fwdcolor="#f58a5e"
     ORI             complement(1336..1724)
                     /label="R6K ORI"
                     /ApEinfo_revcolor="#f58a5e"
                     /ApEinfo_fwdcolor="#f58a5e"
     primer_bind     1914..1930
                     /label="M13 rev"
                     /ApEinfo_revcolor="#c7b0e3"
                     /ApEinfo_fwdcolor="#c7b0e3"
     prokaryote p... complement(1987..2018)
                     /label="L2U8H11"
                     /ApEinfo_revcolor="#75c6a9"
                     /ApEinfo_fwdcolor="#75c6a9"
     miscellaneous   complement(2019..2058)
                     /label="UNSX"
                     /ApEinfo_revcolor="#9eafd2"
                     /ApEinfo_fwdcolor="#9eafd2"
     miscellaneous   2078..2107
                     /label="Himar_LE"
                     /ApEinfo_revcolor="#faac61"
                     /ApEinfo_fwdcolor="#faac61"
     miscellaneous   complement(2078..2107)
                     /label="Himar_RE"
                     /ApEinfo_revcolor="#faac61"
                     /ApEinfo_fwdcolor="#faac61"
     prokaryote t... complement(2108..2193)
                     /label="TermC"
                     /ApEinfo_revcolor="#f8d3a9"
                     /ApEinfo_fwdcolor="#f8d3a9"
     misc_feature    complement(2198..2932)
                     /label="ermC"
                     /ApEinfo_revcolor="#faac61"
                     /ApEinfo_fwdcolor="#faac61"
                     /note="codon-optimized to allow Twist synthesis"
     misc_feature    complement(2930..2933)
                     /label="downstream region"
                     /ApEinfo_revcolor="#9eafd2"
                     /ApEinfo_fwdcolor="#9eafd2"
     RS421_promot... complement(2934..3098)
                     /label=13926
                     /ApEinfo_revcolor="#f58a5e"
                     /ApEinfo_fwdcolor="#f58a5e"
     misc_feature    3099..3128
                     /label="R primer binding"
                     /ApEinfo_revcolor="#d6b295"
                     /ApEinfo_fwdcolor="#d6b295"
     promoter ID ... complement(3129..3148)
                     /label=">skpp-1921-F_sk20mer-3899"
                     /ApEinfo_revcolor="#f58a5e"
                     /ApEinfo_fwdcolor="#f58a5e"
     misc_feature    complement(3149..3152)
                     /label="upstream region"
                     /ApEinfo_revcolor="#9eafd2"
                     /ApEinfo_fwdcolor="#9eafd2"
     misc_feature    complement(3149..3152)
                     /label="downstream region"
                     /ApEinfo_revcolor="#9eafd2"
                     /ApEinfo_fwdcolor="#9eafd2"
     promoter ID ... complement(3153..3172)
                     /label=">skpp-1936-F_sk20mer-4922"
                     /ApEinfo_revcolor="#f58a5e"
                     /ApEinfo_fwdcolor="#f58a5e"
     misc_feature    complement(3173..3202)
                     /label="F primer binding"
                     /ApEinfo_revcolor="#d6b295"
                     /ApEinfo_fwdcolor="#d6b295"
     miscellaneous   3203..3232
                     /label="Himar_RE"
                     /ApEinfo_revcolor="#faac61"
                     /ApEinfo_fwdcolor="#faac61"
     miscellaneous   complement(3203..3232)
                     /label="Himar_LE"
                     /ApEinfo_revcolor="#faac61"
                     /ApEinfo_fwdcolor="#faac61"
     RS421_promot... 3233..3397
                     /label=14073
                     /ApEinfo_revcolor="#f58a5e"
                     /ApEinfo_fwdcolor="#f58a5e"
     misc_feature    complement(3398..3401)
                     /label="upstream region"
                     /ApEinfo_revcolor="#9eafd2"
                     /ApEinfo_fwdcolor="#9eafd2"
     CDS             3398..4444
                     /label="Himar_Tnp"
                     /ApEinfo_revcolor="#f58a5e"
                     /ApEinfo_fwdcolor="#f58a5e"
     prokaryote t... 4449..4629
                     /label="TAmarelleT9"
                     /ApEinfo_revcolor="#f58a5e"
                     /ApEinfo_fwdcolor="#f58a5e"
     miscellaneous   4630..4875
                     /label="oriT"
                     /ApEinfo_revcolor="#84b0dc"
                     /ApEinfo_fwdcolor="#84b0dc"
     miscellaneous   complement(4895..4934)
                     /label="UNS1"
                     /ApEinfo_revcolor="#9eafd2"
                     /ApEinfo_fwdcolor="#9eafd2"
     prokaryote t... complement(4935..4964)
                     /label="L2U5H11"
                     /ApEinfo_revcolor="#f8d3a9"
                     /ApEinfo_fwdcolor="#f8d3a9"
     primer_bind     complement(5017..5033)
                     /label="M13 fwd"
                     /ApEinfo_revcolor="#d59687"
                     /ApEinfo_fwdcolor="#d59687"
ORIGIN
        1 AACGTCGTGA CTGGGAAAAC CCTGGCGCTT GTGGTGGATC ACAGTTATTG GAGACTTCCT
       61 TGGCCGTACG ATGGGTTTTG TTTCAGGTAT CTGGCACTTT TCGGGGAAAT GTGCGCGGAA
      121 CCCCTATTTG TTTATTTTTC TAAATACATT CAAATATGTA TCCGCTCATG AGACAATAAC
      181 CCTGATAAAT GCTTCAATAA TATTGAAAAA GGAAGAGTAT GAGTATTCAA CATTTCCGTG
      241 TCGCCCTTAT TCCCTTTTTT GCGGCATTTT GCCTTCCTGT TTTTGCTCAC CCAGAAACGC
      301 TGGTGAAAGT AAAAGATGCT GAAGATCAGT TGGGTGCACG AGTGGGTTAC ATCGAACTGG
      361 ATCTCAACAG CGGTAAGATC CTTGAGAGTT TTCGCCCCGA AGAACGTTTT CCAATGATGA
      421 GCACTTTTAA AGTTCTGCTA TGTGGCGCGG TATTATCCCG TATTGACGCC GGGCAAGAGC
      481 AACTCGGTCG CCGCATACAC TATTCTCAGA ATGACTTGGT TGAGTACTCA CCAGTCACAG
      541 AAAAGCATCT TACGGATGGC ATGACAGTAA GAGAATTATG CAGTGCTGCC ATAACCATGA
      601 GTGATAACAC TGCGGCCAAC TTACTTCTGA CAACGATCGG AGGACCGAAG GAGCTAACCG
      661 CTTTTTTGCA CAACATGGGG GATCATGTAA CTCGCCTTGA TCGTTGGGAA CCGGAGCTGA
      721 ATGAAGCCAT ACCAAACGAC GAGCGTGACA CCACGATGCC TGTAGCAATG GCAACAACGT
      781 TGCGCAAACT ATTAACTGGC GAACTACTTA CTCTAGCTTC CCGGCAACAA TTAATAGACT
      841 GGATGGAGGC GGATAAAGTT GCAGGACCAC TTCTGCGCTC GGCCCTTCCG GCTGGCTGGT
      901 TTATTGCTGA TAAATCTGGA GCCGGTGAGC GTGGCTCTCG CGGTATCATT GCAGCACTGG
      961 GGCCAGATGG TAAGCCCTCC CGTATCGTAG TTATCTACAC GACGGGGAGT CAGGCAACTA
     1021 TGGATGAACG AAATAGACAG ATCGCTGAGA TAGGTGCCTC ACTGATTAAG CATTGGTAAC
     1081 TGTCAGACCA AGTTTACTCA TATATACTTT AGATTGATTT AAAACTTCAT TTTTAATTTA
     1141 AAAGGATCTA GGTGAAGATC CTTGAATTGC CATTATCAAC AAGTTTGTAC AAAAAAGCAG
     1201 GCTCCGAATT GGTATCACGA GGACGATTTG AAGCCCCCTA CCCATTTACG CTGACTTGAC
     1261 GGGACGGCGG CTTTGTTGAA TAGAGCGTCA GACCCCGTAG AAAAGATCAA AGGATCTTCG
     1321 GCCGGCCGGC GCGCCGATCT GAAGATCAGC AGTTCAACCT GTTGATAGTA CGTACTAAGC
     1381 TCTCATGTTT CACGTACTAA GCTCTCATGT TTAACGTACT AAGCTCTCAT GTTTAACGAA
     1441 CTAAACCCTC ATGGCTAACG TACTAAGCTC TCATGGCTAA CGTACTAAGC TCTCATGTTT
     1501 CACGTACTAA GCTCTCATGT TTGAACAATA AAATTAATAT AAATCAGCAA CTTAAATAGC
     1561 CTCTAAGGTT TTAAGTTTTA TAAGAAAAAA AAGAATATAT AAGGCTTTTA AAGCCTTTAA
     1621 GGTTTAACGG TTGTGGACAA CAAGCCAGGG ATGTAACGCA CTGAGAAGCC CTTAGAGCCT
     1681 CTCAAAGCAA TTTTGAGTGA CACAGGAACA CTTAACGGCT GACATGGGGC GCGCCCAGCT
     1741 GTAACGCCAG CAACGCGGCC TTTTTACGGT TCCTGGCCTT TTGCTGGCCT TTTGCTCACA
     1801 TGTTCTTTCC AGCGACATAT GCCATACGCC GAACTGAACT CCACCTAATG TCTTGGAGAT
     1861 TGTCGGATAG CGCGGAATAG GATTGTGCCC TCTGAGCGGA TAACAATTTC ACACAGGAAA
     1921 CAGCTATGAC CATGACACAT GCATCCACCA TCGCAGACTT ATCATCACTG AGCCTCCACC
     1981 TAGCCTATAC AACAATAGCG TGCGTGGTTA GCACGCTAGG TGGAAGGGCT CGGAGTTGTG
     2041 GTAATCTATG TATCCTGGGG TGCTCTTCAT GCTAGCGTAA CAGGTTGGAT GATAAGTCCC
     2101 CGGTCTAGCC GACTGCGCAA AAGACATAAT CGATTCACAA AAAATAGGCA CACGAAAAAC
     2161 AAGTTAAGGG ATGCAGTTTA TGCATCCCTT AACAAGCTTA CTTATTAAAT AATTTATAGC
     2221 TATTGAAAAG AGATAAGAAT TGTTCAAAGC TAATATTGTT TAAATCGTCA ATTCCTGCAT
     2281 GTTTTAAGGA ATTGTTAAAT TGATTTTTTG TAAATATTTT CTTGTATTCT TTGTTAACCC
     2341 ATTTCATAAC GAAATAATTA TACTTTTGTT TATCTTTGTG TGATATTCTT GATTTTTTTC
     2401 TACTTAATCT GATAAGTGAG CTATTCACTT TAGGTTTAGG ATGAAAATAT TCTCTTGGAA
     2461 CCATACTTAA TATAGAAATA TCAACTTCTG CCATTAAAAG TAATGCCAAT GAGCGTTTTG
     2521 TATTTAATAA TCTTTTAGCA AACCCGTATT CCACGATTAA ATAAATCTCA TTAGCTATAC
     2581 TATCAAAAAC AATTTTGCGT ATTATATCCG TACTTATGTT ATAAGGTATA TTACCATATA
     2641 TTTTATAGGA TTGGTTTTTA GGAAATTTAA ACTGCAATAT ATCCTTGTTT AAAACTTGGA
     2701 AATTATCGTG ATCAACAAGT TTATTTTCTG TAGTTTTGCA TAATTTATGG TCTATTTCAA
     2761 TGGCAGTTAC GAAATTACAC CTCTTTACTA ATTCAAGGGT AAAATGGCCT TTTCCTGAGC
     2821 CGATTTCAAA GATATTATCA TGTTCATTTA ATCTTATGTT TGTCATAATC TTGTCGATAT
     2881 TATGCTTAGA AGTAATAAAG TTTTGACTGT GTTTTATATT TTTCTCGTTC ATTGTTTCTT
     2941 TCTCCTGCCT TTCAATTCTC TCATTGATTT ACTTGAAAAC AAAATTCAAA CATTGCTTGC
     3001 ATTGATAAAG TGAAACTTTA ATCAGTGGGT GCTTCATTCC CCACTGATTA TGAGCCCTCA
     3061 CCAATCGGGC TGTTACGGGC AGTTAATCTC CTTGCTTCCC AGCTTCACAC GGCGTGTGGC
     3121 TGCGGAACGA TGAGCCGCCT CAATGTAGTA CGTATCAGTG TCGGGCACAG TCACCCTACT
     3181 CGACGCGTCC TACGCGTGAC CCTAGACCGG GGACTTATCA TCCAACCTGT TAAAGTTAAG
     3241 TGTACTGATT ATAGTGAAAC TTAGTGAGTT GCTTTTTATG AGACTTAGTG AGTTGCTAAT
     3301 TTGAAGTTAA GTATGCTACC TATATGAAAC TAAGTGAGGC TCACAAAATA TCAAAGTTGT
     3361 AAATGCTAAA AACAGGAAAG TTGAGGGATT GGTATAAATG GAAAAAAAGG AATTTCGTGT
     3421 TTTGATAAAA TACTGTTTTC TGAAGGGAAA AAATACAGTG GAAGCAAAAA CTTGGCTTGA
     3481 TAATGAGTTT CCGGACTCTG CCCCAGGGAA ATCAACAATA ATTGATTGGT ATGCAAAATT
     3541 CAAGCGTGGT GAAATGAGCA CGGAGGACGG TGAACGCAGT GGACGCCCGA AAGAGGTGGT
     3601 TACCGACGAA AACATCAAAA AAATCCACAA AATGATTTTG AATGACCGTA AAATGAAGTT
     3661 GATCGAGATA GCAGAGGCCT TAAAGATATC AAAGGAACGT GTTGGTCATA TCATTCATCA
     3721 ATATTTGGAT ATGCGGAAGC TCTGTGCGAA ATGGGTGCCG CGCGAGCTCA CATTTGACCA
     3781 AAAACAACGA CGTGTTGATG ATTCTAAGCG GTGTTTGCAG CTGTTAACTC GTAATACACC
     3841 CGAGTTTTTC CGTCGATATG TGACAATGGA TGAAACATGG CTCCATCACT ACACTCCTGA
     3901 GTCCAATCGA CAGTCGGCTG AGTGGACAGC GACCGGTGAA CCGTCTCCGA AGCGTGGAAA
     3961 GACTCAAAAG TCCGCTGGCA AAGTAATGGC CTCTGTTTTT TGGGATGCGC ATGGAATAAT
     4021 TTTTATCGAT TATCTTGAGA AGGGAAAAAC CATCAACAGT GACTATTATA TGGCGTTATT
     4081 GGAGCGTTTG AAGGTCGAAA TCGCGGCAAA ACGGCCCCAC ATGAAGAAGA AAAAAGTGTT
     4141 GTTCCACCAA GACAACGCAC CGTGCCACAA GTCATTGAGA ACGATGGCAA AAATTCATGA
     4201 ATTGGGCTTC GAATTGCTTC CCCACCCGCC GTATTCTCCA GATCTGGCCC CCAGCGACTT
     4261 TTTCTTGTTC TCAGACCTCA AAAGGATGCT CGCAGGGAAA AAATTTGGCT GCAATGAAGA
     4321 GGTGATCGCC GAAACTGAGG CCTATTTTGA GGCAAAACCG AAGGAGTACT ACCAAAATGG
     4381 TATCAAAAAA TTGGAAGGTC GTTATAATCG TTGTATCGCT CTTGAAGGGA ACTATGTTGA
     4441 ATAAGCTTGG AATCTCCTTC TCGCCTCTTT CGCTGAACAC GAAAGCGAAT CCGTTCAGCA
     4501 CACACTTTAC GATATGGCGC AAAAAGTCCT CGGCTGCGTG CCGGAAGTGA AAGACATCCA
     4561 CCTCACCATG CCCAACAAGC ATTGCCTGCT CGTGGACCTG TCCCGCTTCG GTCAGGACAA
     4621 TCCCAACGAC TTTTCCGCTG CATAACCCTG CTTCGGGGTC ATTATAGCGA TTTTTTCGGT
     4681 ATATCCATCC TTTTTCGCAC GATATACAGG ATTTTGCCAA AGGGTTCGTG TAGACTTTCC
     4741 TTGGTGTATC CAACGGCGTC AGCCGGGCAG GATAGGTGAA GTAGGCCCAC CCGCGAGCGG
     4801 GTGTTCCTTC TTCACTGTCC CTTATTCGCA CCTGGCGGTG CTCAACGGGA ATCCTGCTCT
     4861 GCGAGGCTGG CCGTACTCCT CATTGAAGAG CTCGGAGACG AGACGAGACA GCCTGAGAAT
     4921 GGATGCGAGT AATGATACAA CAATAGCGTG CTGTTCGCAC GCTAAGGTCA GGCGGAATGG
     4981 CACTTCCTTA TTCCAGATGC GTGCGGATTA TGCATGACTG GCCGTCGTTT TAC
//
