# Supplementary material for: A scalable transposon mutagenesis system for non-model bacteria
Source: bioRxiv preprint, doi:10.64898/2025.12.22.696024, version 1 (2025-12-23)
Supplement: Plasmid sequences [file 696024_file12.zip › Plasmid sequences/Transposon variant libraries/Himar1-only libraries/pGLU_30/pGLU_9-pGLU_64-pGLU_96.gb]

LOCUS       pGLU_9-pGLU_64-pGLU_96  5320 bp ds-DNA     circular     19-NOV-2024
DEFINITION  .
KEYWORDS    "Name:pGLU_9-pGLU_64-pGLU_96" "Tnp Promoter:Firmicutes_39_14143"
            "Abr Promoter:PermC_ERM" "Selectable Marker:Erythromycin"
            "Transposase:Himar"
FEATURES             Location/Qualifiers
     promoter        114..218
                     /label="Pamp"
                     /ApEinfo_revcolor="#faac61"
                     /ApEinfo_fwdcolor="#faac61"
     CDS             219..1079
                     /label="AmpR"
                     /ApEinfo_revcolor="#f58a5e"
                     /ApEinfo_fwdcolor="#f58a5e"
     ORI             complement(1336..1724)
                     /label="R6K ORI"
                     /ApEinfo_revcolor="#f58a5e"
                     /ApEinfo_fwdcolor="#f58a5e"
     primer_bind     1914..1930
                     /label="M13 rev"
                     /ApEinfo_revcolor="#c7b0e3"
                     /ApEinfo_fwdcolor="#c7b0e3"
     prokaryote p... complement(1987..2018)
                     /label="L2U8H11"
                     /ApEinfo_revcolor="#75c6a9"
                     /ApEinfo_fwdcolor="#75c6a9"
     miscellaneous   complement(2019..2058)
                     /label="UNSX"
                     /ApEinfo_revcolor="#9eafd2"
                     /ApEinfo_fwdcolor="#9eafd2"
     miscellaneous   2078..2107
                     /label="Himar_LE"
                     /ApEinfo_revcolor="#faac61"
                     /ApEinfo_fwdcolor="#faac61"
     miscellaneous   complement(2078..2107)
                     /label="Himar_RE"
                     /ApEinfo_revcolor="#faac61"
                     /ApEinfo_fwdcolor="#faac61"
     prokaryote t... complement(2108..2193)
                     /label="TermC"
                     /ApEinfo_revcolor="#f8d3a9"
                     /ApEinfo_fwdcolor="#f8d3a9"
     misc_feature    complement(2198..2932)
                     /label="ermC"
                     /ApEinfo_revcolor="#faac61"
                     /ApEinfo_fwdcolor="#faac61"
                     /note="codon-optimized to allow Twist synthesis"
     misc_feature    complement(2930..2933)
                     /label="downstream region"
                     /ApEinfo_revcolor="#9eafd2"
                     /ApEinfo_fwdcolor="#9eafd2"
     prokaryote p... complement(2934..3385)
                     /label="PermC"
                     /ApEinfo_revcolor="#faac61"
                     /ApEinfo_fwdcolor="#faac61"
     RBS             complement(3055..3065)
                     /label="bsRBS"
                     /ApEinfo_revcolor="#b7e6d7"
                     /ApEinfo_fwdcolor="#b7e6d7"
     misc_feature    3386..3415
                     /label="R primer binding"
                     /ApEinfo_revcolor="#d6b295"
                     /ApEinfo_fwdcolor="#d6b295"
     promoter ID ... complement(3416..3435)
                     /label=">skpp-1909-F_sk20mer-1386"
                     /ApEinfo_revcolor="#f58a5e"
                     /ApEinfo_fwdcolor="#f58a5e"
     misc_feature    complement(3436..3439)
                     /label="downstream region"
                     /ApEinfo_revcolor="#9eafd2"
                     /ApEinfo_fwdcolor="#9eafd2"
     misc_feature    complement(3436..3439)
                     /label="upstream region"
                     /ApEinfo_revcolor="#9eafd2"
                     /ApEinfo_fwdcolor="#9eafd2"
     promoter ID ... complement(3440..3459)
                     /label=">skpp-1941-F_sk20mer-3414"
                     /ApEinfo_revcolor="#f58a5e"
                     /ApEinfo_fwdcolor="#f58a5e"
     misc_feature    complement(3460..3489)
                     /label="F primer binding"
                     /ApEinfo_revcolor="#d6b295"
                     /ApEinfo_fwdcolor="#d6b295"
     miscellaneous   3490..3519
                     /label="Himar_RE"
                     /ApEinfo_revcolor="#faac61"
                     /ApEinfo_fwdcolor="#faac61"
     miscellaneous   complement(3490..3519)
                     /label="Himar_LE"
                     /ApEinfo_revcolor="#faac61"
                     /ApEinfo_fwdcolor="#faac61"
     RS421_promot... 3520..3684
                     /label=14143
                     /ApEinfo_revcolor="#f58a5e"
                     /ApEinfo_fwdcolor="#f58a5e"
     misc_feature    complement(3685..3688)
                     /label="upstream region"
                     /ApEinfo_revcolor="#9eafd2"
                     /ApEinfo_fwdcolor="#9eafd2"
     CDS             3685..4731
                     /label="Himar_Tnp"
                     /ApEinfo_revcolor="#f58a5e"
                     /ApEinfo_fwdcolor="#f58a5e"
     prokaryote t... 4736..4916
                     /label="TAmarelleT9"
                     /ApEinfo_revcolor="#f58a5e"
                     /ApEinfo_fwdcolor="#f58a5e"
     miscellaneous   4917..5162
                     /label="oriT"
                     /ApEinfo_revcolor="#84b0dc"
                     /ApEinfo_fwdcolor="#84b0dc"
     miscellaneous   complement(5182..5221)
                     /label="UNS1"
                     /ApEinfo_revcolor="#9eafd2"
                     /ApEinfo_fwdcolor="#9eafd2"
     prokaryote t... complement(5222..5251)
                     /label="L2U5H11"
                     /ApEinfo_revcolor="#f8d3a9"
                     /ApEinfo_fwdcolor="#f8d3a9"
     primer_bind     complement(5304..5320)
                     /label="M13 fwd"
                     /ApEinfo_revcolor="#d59687"
                     /ApEinfo_fwdcolor="#d59687"
ORIGIN
        1 AACGTCGTGA CTGGGAAAAC CCTGGCGCTT GTGGTGGATC ACAGTTATTG GAGACTTCCT
       61 TGGCCGTACG ATGGGTTTTG TTTCAGGTAT CTGGCACTTT TCGGGGAAAT GTGCGCGGAA
      121 CCCCTATTTG TTTATTTTTC TAAATACATT CAAATATGTA TCCGCTCATG AGACAATAAC
      181 CCTGATAAAT GCTTCAATAA TATTGAAAAA GGAAGAGTAT GAGTATTCAA CATTTCCGTG
      241 TCGCCCTTAT TCCCTTTTTT GCGGCATTTT GCCTTCCTGT TTTTGCTCAC CCAGAAACGC
      301 TGGTGAAAGT AAAAGATGCT GAAGATCAGT TGGGTGCACG AGTGGGTTAC ATCGAACTGG
      361 ATCTCAACAG CGGTAAGATC CTTGAGAGTT TTCGCCCCGA AGAACGTTTT CCAATGATGA
      421 GCACTTTTAA AGTTCTGCTA TGTGGCGCGG TATTATCCCG TATTGACGCC GGGCAAGAGC
      481 AACTCGGTCG CCGCATACAC TATTCTCAGA ATGACTTGGT TGAGTACTCA CCAGTCACAG
      541 AAAAGCATCT TACGGATGGC ATGACAGTAA GAGAATTATG CAGTGCTGCC ATAACCATGA
      601 GTGATAACAC TGCGGCCAAC TTACTTCTGA CAACGATCGG AGGACCGAAG GAGCTAACCG
      661 CTTTTTTGCA CAACATGGGG GATCATGTAA CTCGCCTTGA TCGTTGGGAA CCGGAGCTGA
      721 ATGAAGCCAT ACCAAACGAC GAGCGTGACA CCACGATGCC TGTAGCAATG GCAACAACGT
      781 TGCGCAAACT ATTAACTGGC GAACTACTTA CTCTAGCTTC CCGGCAACAA TTAATAGACT
      841 GGATGGAGGC GGATAAAGTT GCAGGACCAC TTCTGCGCTC GGCCCTTCCG GCTGGCTGGT
      901 TTATTGCTGA TAAATCTGGA GCCGGTGAGC GTGGCTCTCG CGGTATCATT GCAGCACTGG
      961 GGCCAGATGG TAAGCCCTCC CGTATCGTAG TTATCTACAC GACGGGGAGT CAGGCAACTA
     1021 TGGATGAACG AAATAGACAG ATCGCTGAGA TAGGTGCCTC ACTGATTAAG CATTGGTAAC
     1081 TGTCAGACCA AGTTTACTCA TATATACTTT AGATTGATTT AAAACTTCAT TTTTAATTTA
     1141 AAAGGATCTA GGTGAAGATC CTTGAATTGC CATTATCAAC AAGTTTGTAC AAAAAAGCAG
     1201 GCTCCGAATT GGTATCACGA GGACGATTTG AAGCCCCCTA CCCATTTACG CTGACTTGAC
     1261 GGGACGGCGG CTTTGTTGAA TAGAGCGTCA GACCCCGTAG AAAAGATCAA AGGATCTTCG
     1321 GCCGGCCGGC GCGCCGATCT GAAGATCAGC AGTTCAACCT GTTGATAGTA CGTACTAAGC
     1381 TCTCATGTTT CACGTACTAA GCTCTCATGT TTAACGTACT AAGCTCTCAT GTTTAACGAA
     1441 CTAAACCCTC ATGGCTAACG TACTAAGCTC TCATGGCTAA CGTACTAAGC TCTCATGTTT
     1501 CACGTACTAA GCTCTCATGT TTGAACAATA AAATTAATAT AAATCAGCAA CTTAAATAGC
     1561 CTCTAAGGTT TTAAGTTTTA TAAGAAAAAA AAGAATATAT AAGGCTTTTA AAGCCTTTAA
     1621 GGTTTAACGG TTGTGGACAA CAAGCCAGGG ATGTAACGCA CTGAGAAGCC CTTAGAGCCT
     1681 CTCAAAGCAA TTTTGAGTGA CACAGGAACA CTTAACGGCT GACATGGGGC GCGCCCAGCT
     1741 GTAACGCCAG CAACGCGGCC TTTTTACGGT TCCTGGCCTT TTGCTGGCCT TTTGCTCACA
     1801 TGTTCTTTCC AGCGACATAT GCCATACGCC GAACTGAACT CCACCTAATG TCTTGGAGAT
     1861 TGTCGGATAG CGCGGAATAG GATTGTGCCC TCTGAGCGGA TAACAATTTC ACACAGGAAA
     1921 CAGCTATGAC CATGACACAT GCATCCACCA TCGCAGACTT ATCATCACTG AGCCTCCACC
     1981 TAGCCTATAC AACAATAGCG TGCGTGGTTA GCACGCTAGG TGGAAGGGCT CGGAGTTGTG
     2041 GTAATCTATG TATCCTGGGG TGCTCTTCAT GCTAGCGTAA CAGGTTGGAT GATAAGTCCC
     2101 CGGTCTAGCC GACTGCGCAA AAGACATAAT CGATTCACAA AAAATAGGCA CACGAAAAAC
     2161 AAGTTAAGGG ATGCAGTTTA TGCATCCCTT AACAAGCTTA CTTATTAAAT AATTTATAGC
     2221 TATTGAAAAG AGATAAGAAT TGTTCAAAGC TAATATTGTT TAAATCGTCA ATTCCTGCAT
     2281 GTTTTAAGGA ATTGTTAAAT TGATTTTTTG TAAATATTTT CTTGTATTCT TTGTTAACCC
     2341 ATTTCATAAC GAAATAATTA TACTTTTGTT TATCTTTGTG TGATATTCTT GATTTTTTTC
     2401 TACTTAATCT GATAAGTGAG CTATTCACTT TAGGTTTAGG ATGAAAATAT TCTCTTGGAA
     2461 CCATACTTAA TATAGAAATA TCAACTTCTG CCATTAAAAG TAATGCCAAT GAGCGTTTTG
     2521 TATTTAATAA TCTTTTAGCA AACCCGTATT CCACGATTAA ATAAATCTCA TTAGCTATAC
     2581 TATCAAAAAC AATTTTGCGT ATTATATCCG TACTTATGTT ATAAGGTATA TTACCATATA
     2641 TTTTATAGGA TTGGTTTTTA GGAAATTTAA ACTGCAATAT ATCCTTGTTT AAAACTTGGA
     2701 AATTATCGTG ATCAACAAGT TTATTTTCTG TAGTTTTGCA TAATTTATGG TCTATTTCAA
     2761 TGGCAGTTAC GAAATTACAC CTCTTTACTA ATTCAAGGGT AAAATGGCCT TTTCCTGAGC
     2821 CGATTTCAAA GATATTATCA TGTTCATTTA ATCTTATGTT TGTCATAATC TTGTCGATAT
     2881 TATGCTTAGA AGTAATAAAG TTTTGACTGT GTTTTATATT TTTCTCGTTC ATTTATAACC
     2941 CTCTTTAATT TGGTTATATG AATTTTGCTT ATTAACGATT CATTATAACC ACTTATTTTT
     3001 TGTTTGGTTG ATAATGAACT GTGCTGATTA CAAAAATACT AAAAATGCCC ATATTTTTTC
     3061 CTCCTTATAA AATTAGTATA ATTATAGCAC GACCTCTGAT AAATATGAAC ATGATGAGTG
     3121 ATCGTTAAAT TTATACTGCA ATCGGATGCG ATTATTGAAT AAAAGATATG AGAGATTTAT
     3181 CTAATTTCTT TTTTCTTGTA AAAAAAGAAA GTTCTTAAAG GTTTTATAGT TTTGGTCGTA
     3241 GAGCACACGG TTTAACGACT TAATTACGAA GTAAATAAGT CTAGTGTGTT AGACTTTATG
     3301 AAATCTATAT ACGTTTATAT ATATTTATTA TCCGGAGGTG TAGCATGTCT CATTCAATTT
     3361 TGAGGGTTGC CAGAGTTAAA GGATCCCAGC TTCACACGGC GTGTGGCTGC GGAACGCATG
     3421 CTTCCCTTTG TCGATTACGT ATGTACGGCC TAAGTCCCCA CCCTACTCGA CGCGTCCTAC
     3481 GCGTGACCCT AGACCGGGGA CTTATCATCC AACCTGTTAA AGAAGATAAT TCTTTTCTGT
     3541 TTGATAGTCA GCTTAATGGG GGGTATCGGG GTATCCTGTT CTTTCAATAA AATAAAAGAC
     3601 AGTGTTAAGC AAAAAATTGA TAGTATGGGT GATAAAGGAA CTTATGGAGT GAGTGCCTCT
     3661 CACCCCCTTG CGGTTGAGGA AGGTATGGAA AAAAAGGAAT TTCGTGTTTT GATAAAATAC
     3721 TGTTTTCTGA AGGGAAAAAA TACAGTGGAA GCAAAAACTT GGCTTGATAA TGAGTTTCCG
     3781 GACTCTGCCC CAGGGAAATC AACAATAATT GATTGGTATG CAAAATTCAA GCGTGGTGAA
     3841 ATGAGCACGG AGGACGGTGA ACGCAGTGGA CGCCCGAAAG AGGTGGTTAC CGACGAAAAC
     3901 ATCAAAAAAA TCCACAAAAT GATTTTGAAT GACCGTAAAA TGAAGTTGAT CGAGATAGCA
     3961 GAGGCCTTAA AGATATCAAA GGAACGTGTT GGTCATATCA TTCATCAATA TTTGGATATG
     4021 CGGAAGCTCT GTGCGAAATG GGTGCCGCGC GAGCTCACAT TTGACCAAAA ACAACGACGT
     4081 GTTGATGATT CTAAGCGGTG TTTGCAGCTG TTAACTCGTA ATACACCCGA GTTTTTCCGT
     4141 CGATATGTGA CAATGGATGA AACATGGCTC CATCACTACA CTCCTGAGTC CAATCGACAG
     4201 TCGGCTGAGT GGACAGCGAC CGGTGAACCG TCTCCGAAGC GTGGAAAGAC TCAAAAGTCC
     4261 GCTGGCAAAG TAATGGCCTC TGTTTTTTGG GATGCGCATG GAATAATTTT TATCGATTAT
     4321 CTTGAGAAGG GAAAAACCAT CAACAGTGAC TATTATATGG CGTTATTGGA GCGTTTGAAG
     4381 GTCGAAATCG CGGCAAAACG GCCCCACATG AAGAAGAAAA AAGTGTTGTT CCACCAAGAC
     4441 AACGCACCGT GCCACAAGTC ATTGAGAACG ATGGCAAAAA TTCATGAATT GGGCTTCGAA
     4501 TTGCTTCCCC ACCCGCCGTA TTCTCCAGAT CTGGCCCCCA GCGACTTTTT CTTGTTCTCA
     4561 GACCTCAAAA GGATGCTCGC AGGGAAAAAA TTTGGCTGCA ATGAAGAGGT GATCGCCGAA
     4621 ACTGAGGCCT ATTTTGAGGC AAAACCGAAG GAGTACTACC AAAATGGTAT CAAAAAATTG
     4681 GAAGGTCGTT ATAATCGTTG TATCGCTCTT GAAGGGAACT ATGTTGAATA AGCTTGGAAT
     4741 CTCCTTCTCG CCTCTTTCGC TGAACACGAA AGCGAATCCG TTCAGCACAC ACTTTACGAT
     4801 ATGGCGCAAA AAGTCCTCGG CTGCGTGCCG GAAGTGAAAG ACATCCACCT CACCATGCCC
     4861 AACAAGCATT GCCTGCTCGT GGACCTGTCC CGCTTCGGTC AGGACAATCC CAACGACTTT
     4921 TCCGCTGCAT AACCCTGCTT CGGGGTCATT ATAGCGATTT TTTCGGTATA TCCATCCTTT
     4981 TTCGCACGAT ATACAGGATT TTGCCAAAGG GTTCGTGTAG ACTTTCCTTG GTGTATCCAA
     5041 CGGCGTCAGC CGGGCAGGAT AGGTGAAGTA GGCCCACCCG CGAGCGGGTG TTCCTTCTTC
     5101 ACTGTCCCTT ATTCGCACCT GGCGGTGCTC AACGGGAATC CTGCTCTGCG AGGCTGGCCG
     5161 TACTCCTCAT TGAAGAGCTC GGAGACGAGA CGAGACAGCC TGAGAATGGA TGCGAGTAAT
     5221 GATACAACAA TAGCGTGCTG TTCGCACGCT AAGGTCAGGC GGAATGGCAC TTCCTTATTC
     5281 CAGATGCGTG CGGATTATGC ATGACTGGCC GTCGTTTTAC
//
