# Supplementary material for: A scalable transposon mutagenesis system for non-model bacteria
Source: bioRxiv preprint, doi:10.64898/2025.12.22.696024, version 1 (2025-12-23)
Supplement: Plasmid sequences [file 696024_file12.zip › Plasmid sequences/Transposon variant libraries/Himar1-only libraries/pGLU_30/pGLU_9-pGLU_77-pGLU_98.gb]

LOCUS       pGLU_9-pGLU_77-pGLU_98  5033 bp ds-DNA     circular     19-NOV-2024
DEFINITION  .
KEYWORDS    "Name:pGLU_9-pGLU_77-pGLU_98" "Tnp
            Promoter:Proteobacteria_45_14271" "Abr
            Promoter:Euryarchaeota_32_13453" "Selectable Marker:Erythromycin"
            "Transposase:Himar"
FEATURES             Location/Qualifiers
     promoter        114..218
                     /label="Pamp"
                     /ApEinfo_revcolor="#faac61"
                     /ApEinfo_fwdcolor="#faac61"
     CDS             219..1079
                     /label="AmpR"
                     /ApEinfo_revcolor="#f58a5e"
                     /ApEinfo_fwdcolor="#f58a5e"
     ORI             complement(1336..1724)
                     /label="R6K ORI"
                     /ApEinfo_revcolor="#f58a5e"
                     /ApEinfo_fwdcolor="#f58a5e"
     primer_bind     1914..1930
                     /label="M13 rev"
                     /ApEinfo_revcolor="#c7b0e3"
                     /ApEinfo_fwdcolor="#c7b0e3"
     prokaryote p... complement(1987..2018)
                     /label="L2U8H11"
                     /ApEinfo_revcolor="#75c6a9"
                     /ApEinfo_fwdcolor="#75c6a9"
     miscellaneous   complement(2019..2058)
                     /label="UNSX"
                     /ApEinfo_revcolor="#9eafd2"
                     /ApEinfo_fwdcolor="#9eafd2"
     miscellaneous   2078..2107
                     /label="Himar_LE"
                     /ApEinfo_revcolor="#faac61"
                     /ApEinfo_fwdcolor="#faac61"
     miscellaneous   complement(2078..2107)
                     /label="Himar_RE"
                     /ApEinfo_revcolor="#faac61"
                     /ApEinfo_fwdcolor="#faac61"
     prokaryote t... complement(2108..2193)
                     /label="TermC"
                     /ApEinfo_revcolor="#f8d3a9"
                     /ApEinfo_fwdcolor="#f8d3a9"
     misc_feature    complement(2198..2932)
                     /label="ermC"
                     /ApEinfo_revcolor="#faac61"
                     /ApEinfo_fwdcolor="#faac61"
                     /note="codon-optimized to allow Twist synthesis"
     misc_feature    complement(2930..2933)
                     /label="downstream region"
                     /ApEinfo_revcolor="#9eafd2"
                     /ApEinfo_fwdcolor="#9eafd2"
     RS421_promot... complement(2934..3098)
                     /label=13453
                     /ApEinfo_revcolor="#f58a5e"
                     /ApEinfo_fwdcolor="#f58a5e"
     misc_feature    3099..3128
                     /label="R primer binding"
                     /ApEinfo_revcolor="#d6b295"
                     /ApEinfo_fwdcolor="#d6b295"
     promoter ID ... complement(3129..3148)
                     /label=">skpp-1922-F_sk20mer-2848"
                     /ApEinfo_revcolor="#f58a5e"
                     /ApEinfo_fwdcolor="#f58a5e"
     misc_feature    complement(3149..3152)
                     /label="downstream region"
                     /ApEinfo_revcolor="#9eafd2"
                     /ApEinfo_fwdcolor="#9eafd2"
     misc_feature    complement(3149..3152)
                     /label="upstream region"
                     /ApEinfo_revcolor="#9eafd2"
                     /ApEinfo_fwdcolor="#9eafd2"
     promoter ID ... complement(3153..3172)
                     /label=">skpp-1943-F_sk20mer-8992"
                     /ApEinfo_revcolor="#f58a5e"
                     /ApEinfo_fwdcolor="#f58a5e"
     misc_feature    complement(3173..3202)
                     /label="F primer binding"
                     /ApEinfo_revcolor="#d6b295"
                     /ApEinfo_fwdcolor="#d6b295"
     miscellaneous   3203..3232
                     /label="Himar_RE"
                     /ApEinfo_revcolor="#faac61"
                     /ApEinfo_fwdcolor="#faac61"
     miscellaneous   complement(3203..3232)
                     /label="Himar_LE"
                     /ApEinfo_revcolor="#faac61"
                     /ApEinfo_fwdcolor="#faac61"
     RS421_promot... 3233..3397
                     /label=14271
                     /ApEinfo_revcolor="#f58a5e"
                     /ApEinfo_fwdcolor="#f58a5e"
     misc_feature    complement(3398..3401)
                     /label="upstream region"
                     /ApEinfo_revcolor="#9eafd2"
                     /ApEinfo_fwdcolor="#9eafd2"
     CDS             3398..4444
                     /label="Himar_Tnp"
                     /ApEinfo_revcolor="#f58a5e"
                     /ApEinfo_fwdcolor="#f58a5e"
     prokaryote t... 4449..4629
                     /label="TAmarelleT9"
                     /ApEinfo_revcolor="#f58a5e"
                     /ApEinfo_fwdcolor="#f58a5e"
     miscellaneous   4630..4875
                     /label="oriT"
                     /ApEinfo_revcolor="#84b0dc"
                     /ApEinfo_fwdcolor="#84b0dc"
     miscellaneous   complement(4895..4934)
                     /label="UNS1"
                     /ApEinfo_revcolor="#9eafd2"
                     /ApEinfo_fwdcolor="#9eafd2"
     prokaryote t... complement(4935..4964)
                     /label="L2U5H11"
                     /ApEinfo_revcolor="#f8d3a9"
                     /ApEinfo_fwdcolor="#f8d3a9"
     primer_bind     complement(5017..5033)
                     /label="M13 fwd"
                     /ApEinfo_revcolor="#d59687"
                     /ApEinfo_fwdcolor="#d59687"
ORIGIN
        1 AACGTCGTGA CTGGGAAAAC CCTGGCGCTT GTGGTGGATC ACAGTTATTG GAGACTTCCT
       61 TGGCCGTACG ATGGGTTTTG TTTCAGGTAT CTGGCACTTT TCGGGGAAAT GTGCGCGGAA
      121 CCCCTATTTG TTTATTTTTC TAAATACATT CAAATATGTA TCCGCTCATG AGACAATAAC
      181 CCTGATAAAT GCTTCAATAA TATTGAAAAA GGAAGAGTAT GAGTATTCAA CATTTCCGTG
      241 TCGCCCTTAT TCCCTTTTTT GCGGCATTTT GCCTTCCTGT TTTTGCTCAC CCAGAAACGC
      301 TGGTGAAAGT AAAAGATGCT GAAGATCAGT TGGGTGCACG AGTGGGTTAC ATCGAACTGG
      361 ATCTCAACAG CGGTAAGATC CTTGAGAGTT TTCGCCCCGA AGAACGTTTT CCAATGATGA
      421 GCACTTTTAA AGTTCTGCTA TGTGGCGCGG TATTATCCCG TATTGACGCC GGGCAAGAGC
      481 AACTCGGTCG CCGCATACAC TATTCTCAGA ATGACTTGGT TGAGTACTCA CCAGTCACAG
      541 AAAAGCATCT TACGGATGGC ATGACAGTAA GAGAATTATG CAGTGCTGCC ATAACCATGA
      601 GTGATAACAC TGCGGCCAAC TTACTTCTGA CAACGATCGG AGGACCGAAG GAGCTAACCG
      661 CTTTTTTGCA CAACATGGGG GATCATGTAA CTCGCCTTGA TCGTTGGGAA CCGGAGCTGA
      721 ATGAAGCCAT ACCAAACGAC GAGCGTGACA CCACGATGCC TGTAGCAATG GCAACAACGT
      781 TGCGCAAACT ATTAACTGGC GAACTACTTA CTCTAGCTTC CCGGCAACAA TTAATAGACT
      841 GGATGGAGGC GGATAAAGTT GCAGGACCAC TTCTGCGCTC GGCCCTTCCG GCTGGCTGGT
      901 TTATTGCTGA TAAATCTGGA GCCGGTGAGC GTGGCTCTCG CGGTATCATT GCAGCACTGG
      961 GGCCAGATGG TAAGCCCTCC CGTATCGTAG TTATCTACAC GACGGGGAGT CAGGCAACTA
     1021 TGGATGAACG AAATAGACAG ATCGCTGAGA TAGGTGCCTC ACTGATTAAG CATTGGTAAC
     1081 TGTCAGACCA AGTTTACTCA TATATACTTT AGATTGATTT AAAACTTCAT TTTTAATTTA
     1141 AAAGGATCTA GGTGAAGATC CTTGAATTGC CATTATCAAC AAGTTTGTAC AAAAAAGCAG
     1201 GCTCCGAATT GGTATCACGA GGACGATTTG AAGCCCCCTA CCCATTTACG CTGACTTGAC
     1261 GGGACGGCGG CTTTGTTGAA TAGAGCGTCA GACCCCGTAG AAAAGATCAA AGGATCTTCG
     1321 GCCGGCCGGC GCGCCGATCT GAAGATCAGC AGTTCAACCT GTTGATAGTA CGTACTAAGC
     1381 TCTCATGTTT CACGTACTAA GCTCTCATGT TTAACGTACT AAGCTCTCAT GTTTAACGAA
     1441 CTAAACCCTC ATGGCTAACG TACTAAGCTC TCATGGCTAA CGTACTAAGC TCTCATGTTT
     1501 CACGTACTAA GCTCTCATGT TTGAACAATA AAATTAATAT AAATCAGCAA CTTAAATAGC
     1561 CTCTAAGGTT TTAAGTTTTA TAAGAAAAAA AAGAATATAT AAGGCTTTTA AAGCCTTTAA
     1621 GGTTTAACGG TTGTGGACAA CAAGCCAGGG ATGTAACGCA CTGAGAAGCC CTTAGAGCCT
     1681 CTCAAAGCAA TTTTGAGTGA CACAGGAACA CTTAACGGCT GACATGGGGC GCGCCCAGCT
     1741 GTAACGCCAG CAACGCGGCC TTTTTACGGT TCCTGGCCTT TTGCTGGCCT TTTGCTCACA
     1801 TGTTCTTTCC AGCGACATAT GCCATACGCC GAACTGAACT CCACCTAATG TCTTGGAGAT
     1861 TGTCGGATAG CGCGGAATAG GATTGTGCCC TCTGAGCGGA TAACAATTTC ACACAGGAAA
     1921 CAGCTATGAC CATGACACAT GCATCCACCA TCGCAGACTT ATCATCACTG AGCCTCCACC
     1981 TAGCCTATAC AACAATAGCG TGCGTGGTTA GCACGCTAGG TGGAAGGGCT CGGAGTTGTG
     2041 GTAATCTATG TATCCTGGGG TGCTCTTCAT GCTAGCGTAA CAGGTTGGAT GATAAGTCCC
     2101 CGGTCTAGCC GACTGCGCAA AAGACATAAT CGATTCACAA AAAATAGGCA CACGAAAAAC
     2161 AAGTTAAGGG ATGCAGTTTA TGCATCCCTT AACAAGCTTA CTTATTAAAT AATTTATAGC
     2221 TATTGAAAAG AGATAAGAAT TGTTCAAAGC TAATATTGTT TAAATCGTCA ATTCCTGCAT
     2281 GTTTTAAGGA ATTGTTAAAT TGATTTTTTG TAAATATTTT CTTGTATTCT TTGTTAACCC
     2341 ATTTCATAAC GAAATAATTA TACTTTTGTT TATCTTTGTG TGATATTCTT GATTTTTTTC
     2401 TACTTAATCT GATAAGTGAG CTATTCACTT TAGGTTTAGG ATGAAAATAT TCTCTTGGAA
     2461 CCATACTTAA TATAGAAATA TCAACTTCTG CCATTAAAAG TAATGCCAAT GAGCGTTTTG
     2521 TATTTAATAA TCTTTTAGCA AACCCGTATT CCACGATTAA ATAAATCTCA TTAGCTATAC
     2581 TATCAAAAAC AATTTTGCGT ATTATATCCG TACTTATGTT ATAAGGTATA TTACCATATA
     2641 TTTTATAGGA TTGGTTTTTA GGAAATTTAA ACTGCAATAT ATCCTTGTTT AAAACTTGGA
     2701 AATTATCGTG ATCAACAAGT TTATTTTCTG TAGTTTTGCA TAATTTATGG TCTATTTCAA
     2761 TGGCAGTTAC GAAATTACAC CTCTTTACTA ATTCAAGGGT AAAATGGCCT TTTCCTGAGC
     2821 CGATTTCAAA GATATTATCA TGTTCATTTA ATCTTATGTT TGTCATAATC TTGTCGATAT
     2881 TATGCTTAGA AGTAATAAAG TTTTGACTGT GTTTTATATT TTTCTCGTTC ATTGCTTTTC
     2941 CTGCTTTTTC AAAATCATTA TAATAAAAAA AGAGGGGCTT TTAACTAAAG AGCTTTTGGG
     3001 CAGAATACAA GTTCGGTTGT GATCACATCA GACTTACGAA ACTCCGTTAT ACTGGTAATA
     3061 TAATCGTTAA ACCAATGGAC TAAAATTTCT ATATTTCACC AGCTTCACAC GGCGTGTGGC
     3121 TGCGGAACAA GTCGCCACTT CCTCTGAATA CGTTCAGTAG TGTTTGCGGA GCACCCTACT
     3181 CGACGCGTCC TACGCGTGAC CCTAGACCGG GGACTTATCA TCCAACCTGT TATTTTTCGT
     3241 TTCAGAACGC CACAATTTAA GCGTTCTGCC TCCAAATCAA TTCTACCGAA CTCAACCAGA
     3301 TTCCCCCCAC ATCAACCCCA TTGTGTGGGT ATAATTGCGG GTATACCCCA GTTCGACAGA
     3361 ATTTGTACCC TCTTTAACGC ATTCAGAAGG CTGAACTATG GAAAAAAAGG AATTTCGTGT
     3421 TTTGATAAAA TACTGTTTTC TGAAGGGAAA AAATACAGTG GAAGCAAAAA CTTGGCTTGA
     3481 TAATGAGTTT CCGGACTCTG CCCCAGGGAA ATCAACAATA ATTGATTGGT ATGCAAAATT
     3541 CAAGCGTGGT GAAATGAGCA CGGAGGACGG TGAACGCAGT GGACGCCCGA AAGAGGTGGT
     3601 TACCGACGAA AACATCAAAA AAATCCACAA AATGATTTTG AATGACCGTA AAATGAAGTT
     3661 GATCGAGATA GCAGAGGCCT TAAAGATATC AAAGGAACGT GTTGGTCATA TCATTCATCA
     3721 ATATTTGGAT ATGCGGAAGC TCTGTGCGAA ATGGGTGCCG CGCGAGCTCA CATTTGACCA
     3781 AAAACAACGA CGTGTTGATG ATTCTAAGCG GTGTTTGCAG CTGTTAACTC GTAATACACC
     3841 CGAGTTTTTC CGTCGATATG TGACAATGGA TGAAACATGG CTCCATCACT ACACTCCTGA
     3901 GTCCAATCGA CAGTCGGCTG AGTGGACAGC GACCGGTGAA CCGTCTCCGA AGCGTGGAAA
     3961 GACTCAAAAG TCCGCTGGCA AAGTAATGGC CTCTGTTTTT TGGGATGCGC ATGGAATAAT
     4021 TTTTATCGAT TATCTTGAGA AGGGAAAAAC CATCAACAGT GACTATTATA TGGCGTTATT
     4081 GGAGCGTTTG AAGGTCGAAA TCGCGGCAAA ACGGCCCCAC ATGAAGAAGA AAAAAGTGTT
     4141 GTTCCACCAA GACAACGCAC CGTGCCACAA GTCATTGAGA ACGATGGCAA AAATTCATGA
     4201 ATTGGGCTTC GAATTGCTTC CCCACCCGCC GTATTCTCCA GATCTGGCCC CCAGCGACTT
     4261 TTTCTTGTTC TCAGACCTCA AAAGGATGCT CGCAGGGAAA AAATTTGGCT GCAATGAAGA
     4321 GGTGATCGCC GAAACTGAGG CCTATTTTGA GGCAAAACCG AAGGAGTACT ACCAAAATGG
     4381 TATCAAAAAA TTGGAAGGTC GTTATAATCG TTGTATCGCT CTTGAAGGGA ACTATGTTGA
     4441 ATAAGCTTGG AATCTCCTTC TCGCCTCTTT CGCTGAACAC GAAAGCGAAT CCGTTCAGCA
     4501 CACACTTTAC GATATGGCGC AAAAAGTCCT CGGCTGCGTG CCGGAAGTGA AAGACATCCA
     4561 CCTCACCATG CCCAACAAGC ATTGCCTGCT CGTGGACCTG TCCCGCTTCG GTCAGGACAA
     4621 TCCCAACGAC TTTTCCGCTG CATAACCCTG CTTCGGGGTC ATTATAGCGA TTTTTTCGGT
     4681 ATATCCATCC TTTTTCGCAC GATATACAGG ATTTTGCCAA AGGGTTCGTG TAGACTTTCC
     4741 TTGGTGTATC CAACGGCGTC AGCCGGGCAG GATAGGTGAA GTAGGCCCAC CCGCGAGCGG
     4801 GTGTTCCTTC TTCACTGTCC CTTATTCGCA CCTGGCGGTG CTCAACGGGA ATCCTGCTCT
     4861 GCGAGGCTGG CCGTACTCCT CATTGAAGAG CTCGGAGACG AGACGAGACA GCCTGAGAAT
     4921 GGATGCGAGT AATGATACAA CAATAGCGTG CTGTTCGCAC GCTAAGGTCA GGCGGAATGG
     4981 CACTTCCTTA TTCCAGATGC GTGCGGATTA TGCATGACTG GCCGTCGTTT TAC
//
