# Supplementary material for: A scalable transposon mutagenesis system for non-model bacteria
Source: bioRxiv preprint, doi:10.64898/2025.12.22.696024, version 1 (2025-12-23)
Supplement: Plasmid sequences [file 696024_file12.zip › Plasmid sequences/Transposon variant libraries/Himar1-only libraries/pGLU_30/pGLU_9-pGLU_84-pGLU_95.gb]

LOCUS       pGLU_9-pGLU_84-pGLU_95  5033 bp ds-DNA     circular     19-NOV-2024
DEFINITION  .
KEYWORDS    "Name:pGLU_9-pGLU_84-pGLU_95" "Tnp Promoter:Euryarchaeota_32_13453"
            "Abr Promoter:Proteobacteria_62_13481" "Selectable
            Marker:Erythromycin" "Transposase:Himar"
FEATURES             Location/Qualifiers
     promoter        114..218
                     /label="Pamp"
                     /ApEinfo_revcolor="#faac61"
                     /ApEinfo_fwdcolor="#faac61"
     CDS             219..1079
                     /label="AmpR"
                     /ApEinfo_revcolor="#f58a5e"
                     /ApEinfo_fwdcolor="#f58a5e"
     ORI             complement(1336..1724)
                     /label="R6K ORI"
                     /ApEinfo_revcolor="#f58a5e"
                     /ApEinfo_fwdcolor="#f58a5e"
     primer_bind     1914..1930
                     /label="M13 rev"
                     /ApEinfo_revcolor="#c7b0e3"
                     /ApEinfo_fwdcolor="#c7b0e3"
     prokaryote p... complement(1987..2018)
                     /label="L2U8H11"
                     /ApEinfo_revcolor="#75c6a9"
                     /ApEinfo_fwdcolor="#75c6a9"
     miscellaneous   complement(2019..2058)
                     /label="UNSX"
                     /ApEinfo_revcolor="#9eafd2"
                     /ApEinfo_fwdcolor="#9eafd2"
     miscellaneous   2078..2107
                     /label="Himar_LE"
                     /ApEinfo_revcolor="#faac61"
                     /ApEinfo_fwdcolor="#faac61"
     miscellaneous   complement(2078..2107)
                     /label="Himar_RE"
                     /ApEinfo_revcolor="#faac61"
                     /ApEinfo_fwdcolor="#faac61"
     prokaryote t... complement(2108..2193)
                     /label="TermC"
                     /ApEinfo_revcolor="#f8d3a9"
                     /ApEinfo_fwdcolor="#f8d3a9"
     misc_feature    complement(2198..2932)
                     /label="ermC"
                     /ApEinfo_revcolor="#faac61"
                     /ApEinfo_fwdcolor="#faac61"
                     /note="codon-optimized to allow Twist synthesis"
     misc_feature    complement(2930..2933)
                     /label="downstream region"
                     /ApEinfo_revcolor="#9eafd2"
                     /ApEinfo_fwdcolor="#9eafd2"
     RS421_promot... complement(2934..3098)
                     /label=13481
                     /ApEinfo_revcolor="#f58a5e"
                     /ApEinfo_fwdcolor="#f58a5e"
     misc_feature    3099..3128
                     /label="R primer binding"
                     /ApEinfo_revcolor="#d6b295"
                     /ApEinfo_fwdcolor="#d6b295"
     promoter ID ... complement(3129..3148)
                     /label=">skpp-1929-F_sk20mer-1018"
                     /ApEinfo_revcolor="#f58a5e"
                     /ApEinfo_fwdcolor="#f58a5e"
     misc_feature    complement(3149..3152)
                     /label="upstream region"
                     /ApEinfo_revcolor="#9eafd2"
                     /ApEinfo_fwdcolor="#9eafd2"
     misc_feature    complement(3149..3152)
                     /label="downstream region"
                     /ApEinfo_revcolor="#9eafd2"
                     /ApEinfo_fwdcolor="#9eafd2"
     promoter ID ... complement(3153..3172)
                     /label=">skpp-1940-F_sk20mer-8695"
                     /ApEinfo_revcolor="#f58a5e"
                     /ApEinfo_fwdcolor="#f58a5e"
     misc_feature    complement(3173..3202)
                     /label="F primer binding"
                     /ApEinfo_revcolor="#d6b295"
                     /ApEinfo_fwdcolor="#d6b295"
     miscellaneous   3203..3232
                     /label="Himar_RE"
                     /ApEinfo_revcolor="#faac61"
                     /ApEinfo_fwdcolor="#faac61"
     miscellaneous   complement(3203..3232)
                     /label="Himar_LE"
                     /ApEinfo_revcolor="#faac61"
                     /ApEinfo_fwdcolor="#faac61"
     RS421_promot... 3233..3397
                     /label=13453
                     /ApEinfo_revcolor="#f58a5e"
                     /ApEinfo_fwdcolor="#f58a5e"
     misc_feature    complement(3398..3401)
                     /label="upstream region"
                     /ApEinfo_revcolor="#9eafd2"
                     /ApEinfo_fwdcolor="#9eafd2"
     CDS             3398..4444
                     /label="Himar_Tnp"
                     /ApEinfo_revcolor="#f58a5e"
                     /ApEinfo_fwdcolor="#f58a5e"
     prokaryote t... 4449..4629
                     /label="TAmarelleT9"
                     /ApEinfo_revcolor="#f58a5e"
                     /ApEinfo_fwdcolor="#f58a5e"
     miscellaneous   4630..4875
                     /label="oriT"
                     /ApEinfo_revcolor="#84b0dc"
                     /ApEinfo_fwdcolor="#84b0dc"
     miscellaneous   complement(4895..4934)
                     /label="UNS1"
                     /ApEinfo_revcolor="#9eafd2"
                     /ApEinfo_fwdcolor="#9eafd2"
     prokaryote t... complement(4935..4964)
                     /label="L2U5H11"
                     /ApEinfo_revcolor="#f8d3a9"
                     /ApEinfo_fwdcolor="#f8d3a9"
     primer_bind     complement(5017..5033)
                     /label="M13 fwd"
                     /ApEinfo_revcolor="#d59687"
                     /ApEinfo_fwdcolor="#d59687"
ORIGIN
        1 AACGTCGTGA CTGGGAAAAC CCTGGCGCTT GTGGTGGATC ACAGTTATTG GAGACTTCCT
       61 TGGCCGTACG ATGGGTTTTG TTTCAGGTAT CTGGCACTTT TCGGGGAAAT GTGCGCGGAA
      121 CCCCTATTTG TTTATTTTTC TAAATACATT CAAATATGTA TCCGCTCATG AGACAATAAC
      181 CCTGATAAAT GCTTCAATAA TATTGAAAAA GGAAGAGTAT GAGTATTCAA CATTTCCGTG
      241 TCGCCCTTAT TCCCTTTTTT GCGGCATTTT GCCTTCCTGT TTTTGCTCAC CCAGAAACGC
      301 TGGTGAAAGT AAAAGATGCT GAAGATCAGT TGGGTGCACG AGTGGGTTAC ATCGAACTGG
      361 ATCTCAACAG CGGTAAGATC CTTGAGAGTT TTCGCCCCGA AGAACGTTTT CCAATGATGA
      421 GCACTTTTAA AGTTCTGCTA TGTGGCGCGG TATTATCCCG TATTGACGCC GGGCAAGAGC
      481 AACTCGGTCG CCGCATACAC TATTCTCAGA ATGACTTGGT TGAGTACTCA CCAGTCACAG
      541 AAAAGCATCT TACGGATGGC ATGACAGTAA GAGAATTATG CAGTGCTGCC ATAACCATGA
      601 GTGATAACAC TGCGGCCAAC TTACTTCTGA CAACGATCGG AGGACCGAAG GAGCTAACCG
      661 CTTTTTTGCA CAACATGGGG GATCATGTAA CTCGCCTTGA TCGTTGGGAA CCGGAGCTGA
      721 ATGAAGCCAT ACCAAACGAC GAGCGTGACA CCACGATGCC TGTAGCAATG GCAACAACGT
      781 TGCGCAAACT ATTAACTGGC GAACTACTTA CTCTAGCTTC CCGGCAACAA TTAATAGACT
      841 GGATGGAGGC GGATAAAGTT GCAGGACCAC TTCTGCGCTC GGCCCTTCCG GCTGGCTGGT
      901 TTATTGCTGA TAAATCTGGA GCCGGTGAGC GTGGCTCTCG CGGTATCATT GCAGCACTGG
      961 GGCCAGATGG TAAGCCCTCC CGTATCGTAG TTATCTACAC GACGGGGAGT CAGGCAACTA
     1021 TGGATGAACG AAATAGACAG ATCGCTGAGA TAGGTGCCTC ACTGATTAAG CATTGGTAAC
     1081 TGTCAGACCA AGTTTACTCA TATATACTTT AGATTGATTT AAAACTTCAT TTTTAATTTA
     1141 AAAGGATCTA GGTGAAGATC CTTGAATTGC CATTATCAAC AAGTTTGTAC AAAAAAGCAG
     1201 GCTCCGAATT GGTATCACGA GGACGATTTG AAGCCCCCTA CCCATTTACG CTGACTTGAC
     1261 GGGACGGCGG CTTTGTTGAA TAGAGCGTCA GACCCCGTAG AAAAGATCAA AGGATCTTCG
     1321 GCCGGCCGGC GCGCCGATCT GAAGATCAGC AGTTCAACCT GTTGATAGTA CGTACTAAGC
     1381 TCTCATGTTT CACGTACTAA GCTCTCATGT TTAACGTACT AAGCTCTCAT GTTTAACGAA
     1441 CTAAACCCTC ATGGCTAACG TACTAAGCTC TCATGGCTAA CGTACTAAGC TCTCATGTTT
     1501 CACGTACTAA GCTCTCATGT TTGAACAATA AAATTAATAT AAATCAGCAA CTTAAATAGC
     1561 CTCTAAGGTT TTAAGTTTTA TAAGAAAAAA AAGAATATAT AAGGCTTTTA AAGCCTTTAA
     1621 GGTTTAACGG TTGTGGACAA CAAGCCAGGG ATGTAACGCA CTGAGAAGCC CTTAGAGCCT
     1681 CTCAAAGCAA TTTTGAGTGA CACAGGAACA CTTAACGGCT GACATGGGGC GCGCCCAGCT
     1741 GTAACGCCAG CAACGCGGCC TTTTTACGGT TCCTGGCCTT TTGCTGGCCT TTTGCTCACA
     1801 TGTTCTTTCC AGCGACATAT GCCATACGCC GAACTGAACT CCACCTAATG TCTTGGAGAT
     1861 TGTCGGATAG CGCGGAATAG GATTGTGCCC TCTGAGCGGA TAACAATTTC ACACAGGAAA
     1921 CAGCTATGAC CATGACACAT GCATCCACCA TCGCAGACTT ATCATCACTG AGCCTCCACC
     1981 TAGCCTATAC AACAATAGCG TGCGTGGTTA GCACGCTAGG TGGAAGGGCT CGGAGTTGTG
     2041 GTAATCTATG TATCCTGGGG TGCTCTTCAT GCTAGCGTAA CAGGTTGGAT GATAAGTCCC
     2101 CGGTCTAGCC GACTGCGCAA AAGACATAAT CGATTCACAA AAAATAGGCA CACGAAAAAC
     2161 AAGTTAAGGG ATGCAGTTTA TGCATCCCTT AACAAGCTTA CTTATTAAAT AATTTATAGC
     2221 TATTGAAAAG AGATAAGAAT TGTTCAAAGC TAATATTGTT TAAATCGTCA ATTCCTGCAT
     2281 GTTTTAAGGA ATTGTTAAAT TGATTTTTTG TAAATATTTT CTTGTATTCT TTGTTAACCC
     2341 ATTTCATAAC GAAATAATTA TACTTTTGTT TATCTTTGTG TGATATTCTT GATTTTTTTC
     2401 TACTTAATCT GATAAGTGAG CTATTCACTT TAGGTTTAGG ATGAAAATAT TCTCTTGGAA
     2461 CCATACTTAA TATAGAAATA TCAACTTCTG CCATTAAAAG TAATGCCAAT GAGCGTTTTG
     2521 TATTTAATAA TCTTTTAGCA AACCCGTATT CCACGATTAA ATAAATCTCA TTAGCTATAC
     2581 TATCAAAAAC AATTTTGCGT ATTATATCCG TACTTATGTT ATAAGGTATA TTACCATATA
     2641 TTTTATAGGA TTGGTTTTTA GGAAATTTAA ACTGCAATAT ATCCTTGTTT AAAACTTGGA
     2701 AATTATCGTG ATCAACAAGT TTATTTTCTG TAGTTTTGCA TAATTTATGG TCTATTTCAA
     2761 TGGCAGTTAC GAAATTACAC CTCTTTACTA ATTCAAGGGT AAAATGGCCT TTTCCTGAGC
     2821 CGATTTCAAA GATATTATCA TGTTCATTTA ATCTTATGTT TGTCATAATC TTGTCGATAT
     2881 TATGCTTAGA AGTAATAAAG TTTTGACTGT GTTTTATATT TTTCTCGTTC ATTCCCCCCT
     2941 CCCGAAGTTC TTGTAACTAT TTAGTAAGGT TCAAGAACGA AAGGATAAGG GATGAGGCGG
     3001 AGAAATGGCG CGCGGCCGCG AAAAATTCAC GCGGCGGCGC GCCATTGCGG GGTGCAACCC
     3061 CGGCGAAATG AAAGGCGCCG CGCGGAGGCG GCGGCGCCCC AGCTTCACAC GGCGTGTGGC
     3121 TGCGGAACCG CCTTGGATAA ACGGAACTTA CGCCGACATC CTAGTACCAC CTACCCTACT
     3181 CGACGCGTCC TACGCGTGAC CCTAGACCGG GGACTTATCA TCCAACCTGT TATGAAATAT
     3241 AGAAATTTTA GTCCATTGGT TTAACGATTA TATTACCAGT ATAACGGAGT TTCGTAAGTC
     3301 TGATGTGATC ACAACCGAAC TTGTATTCTG CCCAAAAGCT CTTTAGTTAA AAGCCCCTCT
     3361 TTTTTTATTA TAATGATTTT GAAAAAGCAG GAAAAGCATG GAAAAAAAGG AATTTCGTGT
     3421 TTTGATAAAA TACTGTTTTC TGAAGGGAAA AAATACAGTG GAAGCAAAAA CTTGGCTTGA
     3481 TAATGAGTTT CCGGACTCTG CCCCAGGGAA ATCAACAATA ATTGATTGGT ATGCAAAATT
     3541 CAAGCGTGGT GAAATGAGCA CGGAGGACGG TGAACGCAGT GGACGCCCGA AAGAGGTGGT
     3601 TACCGACGAA AACATCAAAA AAATCCACAA AATGATTTTG AATGACCGTA AAATGAAGTT
     3661 GATCGAGATA GCAGAGGCCT TAAAGATATC AAAGGAACGT GTTGGTCATA TCATTCATCA
     3721 ATATTTGGAT ATGCGGAAGC TCTGTGCGAA ATGGGTGCCG CGCGAGCTCA CATTTGACCA
     3781 AAAACAACGA CGTGTTGATG ATTCTAAGCG GTGTTTGCAG CTGTTAACTC GTAATACACC
     3841 CGAGTTTTTC CGTCGATATG TGACAATGGA TGAAACATGG CTCCATCACT ACACTCCTGA
     3901 GTCCAATCGA CAGTCGGCTG AGTGGACAGC GACCGGTGAA CCGTCTCCGA AGCGTGGAAA
     3961 GACTCAAAAG TCCGCTGGCA AAGTAATGGC CTCTGTTTTT TGGGATGCGC ATGGAATAAT
     4021 TTTTATCGAT TATCTTGAGA AGGGAAAAAC CATCAACAGT GACTATTATA TGGCGTTATT
     4081 GGAGCGTTTG AAGGTCGAAA TCGCGGCAAA ACGGCCCCAC ATGAAGAAGA AAAAAGTGTT
     4141 GTTCCACCAA GACAACGCAC CGTGCCACAA GTCATTGAGA ACGATGGCAA AAATTCATGA
     4201 ATTGGGCTTC GAATTGCTTC CCCACCCGCC GTATTCTCCA GATCTGGCCC CCAGCGACTT
     4261 TTTCTTGTTC TCAGACCTCA AAAGGATGCT CGCAGGGAAA AAATTTGGCT GCAATGAAGA
     4321 GGTGATCGCC GAAACTGAGG CCTATTTTGA GGCAAAACCG AAGGAGTACT ACCAAAATGG
     4381 TATCAAAAAA TTGGAAGGTC GTTATAATCG TTGTATCGCT CTTGAAGGGA ACTATGTTGA
     4441 ATAAGCTTGG AATCTCCTTC TCGCCTCTTT CGCTGAACAC GAAAGCGAAT CCGTTCAGCA
     4501 CACACTTTAC GATATGGCGC AAAAAGTCCT CGGCTGCGTG CCGGAAGTGA AAGACATCCA
     4561 CCTCACCATG CCCAACAAGC ATTGCCTGCT CGTGGACCTG TCCCGCTTCG GTCAGGACAA
     4621 TCCCAACGAC TTTTCCGCTG CATAACCCTG CTTCGGGGTC ATTATAGCGA TTTTTTCGGT
     4681 ATATCCATCC TTTTTCGCAC GATATACAGG ATTTTGCCAA AGGGTTCGTG TAGACTTTCC
     4741 TTGGTGTATC CAACGGCGTC AGCCGGGCAG GATAGGTGAA GTAGGCCCAC CCGCGAGCGG
     4801 GTGTTCCTTC TTCACTGTCC CTTATTCGCA CCTGGCGGTG CTCAACGGGA ATCCTGCTCT
     4861 GCGAGGCTGG CCGTACTCCT CATTGAAGAG CTCGGAGACG AGACGAGACA GCCTGAGAAT
     4921 GGATGCGAGT AATGATACAA CAATAGCGTG CTGTTCGCAC GCTAAGGTCA GGCGGAATGG
     4981 CACTTCCTTA TTCCAGATGC GTGCGGATTA TGCATGACTG GCCGTCGTTT TAC
//
