# Supplementary material for: A scalable transposon mutagenesis system for non-model bacteria
Source: bioRxiv preprint, doi:10.64898/2025.12.22.696024, version 1 (2025-12-23)
Supplement: Plasmid sequences [file 696024_file12.zip › Plasmid sequences/Transposon variant libraries/Himar1-only libraries/pGLU_30/pGLU_9-pGLU_73-pGLU_100.gb]

LOCUS       pGLU_9-pGLU_73-pGLU_100 5033 bp ds-DNA     circular     19-NOV-2024
DEFINITION  .
KEYWORDS    "Name:pGLU_9-pGLU_73-pGLU_100" "Tnp
            Promoter:Proteobacteria_70_13550" "Abr
            Promoter:Firmicutes_32_14073" "Selectable Marker:Erythromycin"
            "Transposase:Himar"
FEATURES             Location/Qualifiers
     promoter        114..218
                     /label="Pamp"
                     /ApEinfo_revcolor="#faac61"
                     /ApEinfo_fwdcolor="#faac61"
     CDS             219..1079
                     /label="AmpR"
                     /ApEinfo_revcolor="#f58a5e"
                     /ApEinfo_fwdcolor="#f58a5e"
     ORI             complement(1336..1724)
                     /label="R6K ORI"
                     /ApEinfo_revcolor="#f58a5e"
                     /ApEinfo_fwdcolor="#f58a5e"
     primer_bind     1914..1930
                     /label="M13 rev"
                     /ApEinfo_revcolor="#c7b0e3"
                     /ApEinfo_fwdcolor="#c7b0e3"
     prokaryote p... complement(1987..2018)
                     /label="L2U8H11"
                     /ApEinfo_revcolor="#75c6a9"
                     /ApEinfo_fwdcolor="#75c6a9"
     miscellaneous   complement(2019..2058)
                     /label="UNSX"
                     /ApEinfo_revcolor="#9eafd2"
                     /ApEinfo_fwdcolor="#9eafd2"
     miscellaneous   2078..2107
                     /label="Himar_LE"
                     /ApEinfo_revcolor="#faac61"
                     /ApEinfo_fwdcolor="#faac61"
     miscellaneous   complement(2078..2107)
                     /label="Himar_RE"
                     /ApEinfo_revcolor="#faac61"
                     /ApEinfo_fwdcolor="#faac61"
     prokaryote t... complement(2108..2193)
                     /label="TermC"
                     /ApEinfo_revcolor="#f8d3a9"
                     /ApEinfo_fwdcolor="#f8d3a9"
     misc_feature    complement(2198..2932)
                     /label="ermC"
                     /ApEinfo_revcolor="#faac61"
                     /ApEinfo_fwdcolor="#faac61"
                     /note="codon-optimized to allow Twist synthesis"
     misc_feature    complement(2930..2933)
                     /label="downstream region"
                     /ApEinfo_revcolor="#9eafd2"
                     /ApEinfo_fwdcolor="#9eafd2"
     RS421_promot... complement(2934..3098)
                     /label=14073
                     /ApEinfo_revcolor="#f58a5e"
                     /ApEinfo_fwdcolor="#f58a5e"
     misc_feature    3099..3128
                     /label="R primer binding"
                     /ApEinfo_revcolor="#d6b295"
                     /ApEinfo_fwdcolor="#d6b295"
     promoter ID ... complement(3129..3148)
                     /label=">skpp-1918-F_sk20mer-1110"
                     /ApEinfo_revcolor="#f58a5e"
                     /ApEinfo_fwdcolor="#f58a5e"
     misc_feature    complement(3149..3152)
                     /label="upstream region"
                     /ApEinfo_revcolor="#9eafd2"
                     /ApEinfo_fwdcolor="#9eafd2"
     misc_feature    complement(3149..3152)
                     /label="downstream region"
                     /ApEinfo_revcolor="#9eafd2"
                     /ApEinfo_fwdcolor="#9eafd2"
     misc_feature    complement(3153..3172)
                     /label=">skpp-1950-F_sk20mer-3189"
                     /ApEinfo_revcolor="#f58a5e"
                     /ApEinfo_fwdcolor="#f58a5e"
     misc_feature    complement(3173..3202)
                     /label="F primer binding"
                     /ApEinfo_revcolor="#d6b295"
                     /ApEinfo_fwdcolor="#d6b295"
     miscellaneous   3203..3232
                     /label="Himar_RE"
                     /ApEinfo_revcolor="#faac61"
                     /ApEinfo_fwdcolor="#faac61"
     miscellaneous   complement(3203..3232)
                     /label="Himar_LE"
                     /ApEinfo_revcolor="#faac61"
                     /ApEinfo_fwdcolor="#faac61"
     misc_feature    complement(3398..3401)
                     /label="upstream region"
                     /ApEinfo_revcolor="#9eafd2"
                     /ApEinfo_fwdcolor="#9eafd2"
     CDS             3398..4444
                     /label="Himar_Tnp"
                     /ApEinfo_revcolor="#f58a5e"
                     /ApEinfo_fwdcolor="#f58a5e"
     prokaryote t... 4449..4629
                     /label="TAmarelleT9"
                     /ApEinfo_revcolor="#f58a5e"
                     /ApEinfo_fwdcolor="#f58a5e"
     miscellaneous   4630..4875
                     /label="oriT"
                     /ApEinfo_revcolor="#84b0dc"
                     /ApEinfo_fwdcolor="#84b0dc"
     miscellaneous   complement(4895..4934)
                     /label="UNS1"
                     /ApEinfo_revcolor="#9eafd2"
                     /ApEinfo_fwdcolor="#9eafd2"
     prokaryote t... complement(4935..4964)
                     /label="L2U5H11"
                     /ApEinfo_revcolor="#f8d3a9"
                     /ApEinfo_fwdcolor="#f8d3a9"
     primer_bind     complement(5017..5033)
                     /label="M13 fwd"
                     /ApEinfo_revcolor="#d59687"
                     /ApEinfo_fwdcolor="#d59687"
ORIGIN
        1 AACGTCGTGA CTGGGAAAAC CCTGGCGCTT GTGGTGGATC ACAGTTATTG GAGACTTCCT
       61 TGGCCGTACG ATGGGTTTTG TTTCAGGTAT CTGGCACTTT TCGGGGAAAT GTGCGCGGAA
      121 CCCCTATTTG TTTATTTTTC TAAATACATT CAAATATGTA TCCGCTCATG AGACAATAAC
      181 CCTGATAAAT GCTTCAATAA TATTGAAAAA GGAAGAGTAT GAGTATTCAA CATTTCCGTG
      241 TCGCCCTTAT TCCCTTTTTT GCGGCATTTT GCCTTCCTGT TTTTGCTCAC CCAGAAACGC
      301 TGGTGAAAGT AAAAGATGCT GAAGATCAGT TGGGTGCACG AGTGGGTTAC ATCGAACTGG
      361 ATCTCAACAG CGGTAAGATC CTTGAGAGTT TTCGCCCCGA AGAACGTTTT CCAATGATGA
      421 GCACTTTTAA AGTTCTGCTA TGTGGCGCGG TATTATCCCG TATTGACGCC GGGCAAGAGC
      481 AACTCGGTCG CCGCATACAC TATTCTCAGA ATGACTTGGT TGAGTACTCA CCAGTCACAG
      541 AAAAGCATCT TACGGATGGC ATGACAGTAA GAGAATTATG CAGTGCTGCC ATAACCATGA
      601 GTGATAACAC TGCGGCCAAC TTACTTCTGA CAACGATCGG AGGACCGAAG GAGCTAACCG
      661 CTTTTTTGCA CAACATGGGG GATCATGTAA CTCGCCTTGA TCGTTGGGAA CCGGAGCTGA
      721 ATGAAGCCAT ACCAAACGAC GAGCGTGACA CCACGATGCC TGTAGCAATG GCAACAACGT
      781 TGCGCAAACT ATTAACTGGC GAACTACTTA CTCTAGCTTC CCGGCAACAA TTAATAGACT
      841 GGATGGAGGC GGATAAAGTT GCAGGACCAC TTCTGCGCTC GGCCCTTCCG GCTGGCTGGT
      901 TTATTGCTGA TAAATCTGGA GCCGGTGAGC GTGGCTCTCG CGGTATCATT GCAGCACTGG
      961 GGCCAGATGG TAAGCCCTCC CGTATCGTAG TTATCTACAC GACGGGGAGT CAGGCAACTA
     1021 TGGATGAACG AAATAGACAG ATCGCTGAGA TAGGTGCCTC ACTGATTAAG CATTGGTAAC
     1081 TGTCAGACCA AGTTTACTCA TATATACTTT AGATTGATTT AAAACTTCAT TTTTAATTTA
     1141 AAAGGATCTA GGTGAAGATC CTTGAATTGC CATTATCAAC AAGTTTGTAC AAAAAAGCAG
     1201 GCTCCGAATT GGTATCACGA GGACGATTTG AAGCCCCCTA CCCATTTACG CTGACTTGAC
     1261 GGGACGGCGG CTTTGTTGAA TAGAGCGTCA GACCCCGTAG AAAAGATCAA AGGATCTTCG
     1321 GCCGGCCGGC GCGCCGATCT GAAGATCAGC AGTTCAACCT GTTGATAGTA CGTACTAAGC
     1381 TCTCATGTTT CACGTACTAA GCTCTCATGT TTAACGTACT AAGCTCTCAT GTTTAACGAA
     1441 CTAAACCCTC ATGGCTAACG TACTAAGCTC TCATGGCTAA CGTACTAAGC TCTCATGTTT
     1501 CACGTACTAA GCTCTCATGT TTGAACAATA AAATTAATAT AAATCAGCAA CTTAAATAGC
     1561 CTCTAAGGTT TTAAGTTTTA TAAGAAAAAA AAGAATATAT AAGGCTTTTA AAGCCTTTAA
     1621 GGTTTAACGG TTGTGGACAA CAAGCCAGGG ATGTAACGCA CTGAGAAGCC CTTAGAGCCT
     1681 CTCAAAGCAA TTTTGAGTGA CACAGGAACA CTTAACGGCT GACATGGGGC GCGCCCAGCT
     1741 GTAACGCCAG CAACGCGGCC TTTTTACGGT TCCTGGCCTT TTGCTGGCCT TTTGCTCACA
     1801 TGTTCTTTCC AGCGACATAT GCCATACGCC GAACTGAACT CCACCTAATG TCTTGGAGAT
     1861 TGTCGGATAG CGCGGAATAG GATTGTGCCC TCTGAGCGGA TAACAATTTC ACACAGGAAA
     1921 CAGCTATGAC CATGACACAT GCATCCACCA TCGCAGACTT ATCATCACTG AGCCTCCACC
     1981 TAGCCTATAC AACAATAGCG TGCGTGGTTA GCACGCTAGG TGGAAGGGCT CGGAGTTGTG
     2041 GTAATCTATG TATCCTGGGG TGCTCTTCAT GCTAGCGTAA CAGGTTGGAT GATAAGTCCC
     2101 CGGTCTAGCC GACTGCGCAA AAGACATAAT CGATTCACAA AAAATAGGCA CACGAAAAAC
     2161 AAGTTAAGGG ATGCAGTTTA TGCATCCCTT AACAAGCTTA CTTATTAAAT AATTTATAGC
     2221 TATTGAAAAG AGATAAGAAT TGTTCAAAGC TAATATTGTT TAAATCGTCA ATTCCTGCAT
     2281 GTTTTAAGGA ATTGTTAAAT TGATTTTTTG TAAATATTTT CTTGTATTCT TTGTTAACCC
     2341 ATTTCATAAC GAAATAATTA TACTTTTGTT TATCTTTGTG TGATATTCTT GATTTTTTTC
     2401 TACTTAATCT GATAAGTGAG CTATTCACTT TAGGTTTAGG ATGAAAATAT TCTCTTGGAA
     2461 CCATACTTAA TATAGAAATA TCAACTTCTG CCATTAAAAG TAATGCCAAT GAGCGTTTTG
     2521 TATTTAATAA TCTTTTAGCA AACCCGTATT CCACGATTAA ATAAATCTCA TTAGCTATAC
     2581 TATCAAAAAC AATTTTGCGT ATTATATCCG TACTTATGTT ATAAGGTATA TTACCATATA
     2641 TTTTATAGGA TTGGTTTTTA GGAAATTTAA ACTGCAATAT ATCCTTGTTT AAAACTTGGA
     2701 AATTATCGTG ATCAACAAGT TTATTTTCTG TAGTTTTGCA TAATTTATGG TCTATTTCAA
     2761 TGGCAGTTAC GAAATTACAC CTCTTTACTA ATTCAAGGGT AAAATGGCCT TTTCCTGAGC
     2821 CGATTTCAAA GATATTATCA TGTTCATTTA ATCTTATGTT TGTCATAATC TTGTCGATAT
     2881 TATGCTTAGA AGTAATAAAG TTTTGACTGT GTTTTATATT TTTCTCGTTC ATTTTATACC
     2941 AATCCCTCAA CTTTCCTGTT TTTAGCATTT ACAACTTTGA TATTTTGTGA GCCTCACTTA
     3001 GTTTCATATA GGTAGCATAC TTAACTTCAA ATTAGCAACT CACTAAGTCT CATAAAAAGC
     3061 AACTCACTAA GTTTCACTAT AATCAGTACA CTTAACTTCC AGCTTCACAC GGCGTGTGGC
     3121 TGCGGAACGG CGGGGAAGTA ATGAATGTTA CGCTTCCGGA CCATTAAGAG CGACCCTACT
     3181 CGACGCGTCC TACGCGTGAC CCTAGACCGG GGACTTATCA TCCAACCTGT TAAAGCGCTC
     3241 TCACCCCGGT TCACTGCGCT TAGCCCCCAC GTTCGCTCAC TTCGTGTAGC TCTTTGGCCC
     3301 CGAGGGGGCG CTGCGCCTGC GGCCCGGCGA AGCCGGTTCC GCGGCCCCGG CTGGTGGAAG
     3361 AGCTCTCACC CCGGTTCACT GCGGGTAGCA TAGGGCGATG GAAAAAAAGG AATTTCGTGT
     3421 TTTGATAAAA TACTGTTTTC TGAAGGGAAA AAATACAGTG GAAGCAAAAA CTTGGCTTGA
     3481 TAATGAGTTT CCGGACTCTG CCCCAGGGAA ATCAACAATA ATTGATTGGT ATGCAAAATT
     3541 CAAGCGTGGT GAAATGAGCA CGGAGGACGG TGAACGCAGT GGACGCCCGA AAGAGGTGGT
     3601 TACCGACGAA AACATCAAAA AAATCCACAA AATGATTTTG AATGACCGTA AAATGAAGTT
     3661 GATCGAGATA GCAGAGGCCT TAAAGATATC AAAGGAACGT GTTGGTCATA TCATTCATCA
     3721 ATATTTGGAT ATGCGGAAGC TCTGTGCGAA ATGGGTGCCG CGCGAGCTCA CATTTGACCA
     3781 AAAACAACGA CGTGTTGATG ATTCTAAGCG GTGTTTGCAG CTGTTAACTC GTAATACACC
     3841 CGAGTTTTTC CGTCGATATG TGACAATGGA TGAAACATGG CTCCATCACT ACACTCCTGA
     3901 GTCCAATCGA CAGTCGGCTG AGTGGACAGC GACCGGTGAA CCGTCTCCGA AGCGTGGAAA
     3961 GACTCAAAAG TCCGCTGGCA AAGTAATGGC CTCTGTTTTT TGGGATGCGC ATGGAATAAT
     4021 TTTTATCGAT TATCTTGAGA AGGGAAAAAC CATCAACAGT GACTATTATA TGGCGTTATT
     4081 GGAGCGTTTG AAGGTCGAAA TCGCGGCAAA ACGGCCCCAC ATGAAGAAGA AAAAAGTGTT
     4141 GTTCCACCAA GACAACGCAC CGTGCCACAA GTCATTGAGA ACGATGGCAA AAATTCATGA
     4201 ATTGGGCTTC GAATTGCTTC CCCACCCGCC GTATTCTCCA GATCTGGCCC CCAGCGACTT
     4261 TTTCTTGTTC TCAGACCTCA AAAGGATGCT CGCAGGGAAA AAATTTGGCT GCAATGAAGA
     4321 GGTGATCGCC GAAACTGAGG CCTATTTTGA GGCAAAACCG AAGGAGTACT ACCAAAATGG
     4381 TATCAAAAAA TTGGAAGGTC GTTATAATCG TTGTATCGCT CTTGAAGGGA ACTATGTTGA
     4441 ATAAGCTTGG AATCTCCTTC TCGCCTCTTT CGCTGAACAC GAAAGCGAAT CCGTTCAGCA
     4501 CACACTTTAC GATATGGCGC AAAAAGTCCT CGGCTGCGTG CCGGAAGTGA AAGACATCCA
     4561 CCTCACCATG CCCAACAAGC ATTGCCTGCT CGTGGACCTG TCCCGCTTCG GTCAGGACAA
     4621 TCCCAACGAC TTTTCCGCTG CATAACCCTG CTTCGGGGTC ATTATAGCGA TTTTTTCGGT
     4681 ATATCCATCC TTTTTCGCAC GATATACAGG ATTTTGCCAA AGGGTTCGTG TAGACTTTCC
     4741 TTGGTGTATC CAACGGCGTC AGCCGGGCAG GATAGGTGAA GTAGGCCCAC CCGCGAGCGG
     4801 GTGTTCCTTC TTCACTGTCC CTTATTCGCA CCTGGCGGTG CTCAACGGGA ATCCTGCTCT
     4861 GCGAGGCTGG CCGTACTCCT CATTGAAGAG CTCGGAGACG AGACGAGACA GCCTGAGAAT
     4921 GGATGCGAGT AATGATACAA CAATAGCGTG CTGTTCGCAC GCTAAGGTCA GGCGGAATGG
     4981 CACTTCCTTA TTCCAGATGC GTGCGGATTA TGCATGACTG GCCGTCGTTT TAC
//
