# Supplementary material for: A scalable transposon mutagenesis system for non-model bacteria
Source: bioRxiv preprint, doi:10.64898/2025.12.22.696024, version 1 (2025-12-23)
Supplement: Plasmid sequences [file 696024_file12.zip › Plasmid sequences/Transposon variant libraries/Himar1-only libraries/pGLU_30/pGLU_9-pGLU_72-pGLU_99.gb]

LOCUS       pGLU_9-pGLU_72-pGLU_99  5033 bp ds-DNA     circular     19-NOV-2024
DEFINITION  .
KEYWORDS    "Name:pGLU_9-pGLU_72-pGLU_99" "Tnp Promoter:Firmicutes_52_13401"
            "Abr Promoter:Proteobacteria_58_13166" "Selectable
            Marker:Erythromycin" "Transposase:Himar"
FEATURES             Location/Qualifiers
     promoter        114..218
                     /label="Pamp"
                     /ApEinfo_revcolor="#faac61"
                     /ApEinfo_fwdcolor="#faac61"
     CDS             219..1079
                     /label="AmpR"
                     /ApEinfo_revcolor="#f58a5e"
                     /ApEinfo_fwdcolor="#f58a5e"
     ORI             complement(1336..1724)
                     /label="R6K ORI"
                     /ApEinfo_revcolor="#f58a5e"
                     /ApEinfo_fwdcolor="#f58a5e"
     primer_bind     1914..1930
                     /label="M13 rev"
                     /ApEinfo_revcolor="#c7b0e3"
                     /ApEinfo_fwdcolor="#c7b0e3"
     prokaryote p... complement(1987..2018)
                     /label="L2U8H11"
                     /ApEinfo_revcolor="#75c6a9"
                     /ApEinfo_fwdcolor="#75c6a9"
     miscellaneous   complement(2019..2058)
                     /label="UNSX"
                     /ApEinfo_revcolor="#9eafd2"
                     /ApEinfo_fwdcolor="#9eafd2"
     miscellaneous   2078..2107
                     /label="Himar_LE"
                     /ApEinfo_revcolor="#faac61"
                     /ApEinfo_fwdcolor="#faac61"
     miscellaneous   complement(2078..2107)
                     /label="Himar_RE"
                     /ApEinfo_revcolor="#faac61"
                     /ApEinfo_fwdcolor="#faac61"
     prokaryote t... complement(2108..2193)
                     /label="TermC"
                     /ApEinfo_revcolor="#f8d3a9"
                     /ApEinfo_fwdcolor="#f8d3a9"
     misc_feature    complement(2198..2932)
                     /label="ermC"
                     /ApEinfo_revcolor="#faac61"
                     /ApEinfo_fwdcolor="#faac61"
                     /note="codon-optimized to allow Twist synthesis"
     misc_feature    complement(2930..2933)
                     /label="downstream region"
                     /ApEinfo_revcolor="#9eafd2"
                     /ApEinfo_fwdcolor="#9eafd2"
     RS421_promot... complement(2934..3098)
                     /label=13166
                     /ApEinfo_revcolor="#f58a5e"
                     /ApEinfo_fwdcolor="#f58a5e"
     misc_feature    3099..3128
                     /label="R primer binding"
                     /ApEinfo_revcolor="#d6b295"
                     /ApEinfo_fwdcolor="#d6b295"
     promoter ID ... complement(3129..3148)
                     /label=">skpp-1917-F_sk20mer-1272"
                     /ApEinfo_revcolor="#f58a5e"
                     /ApEinfo_fwdcolor="#f58a5e"
     misc_feature    complement(3149..3152)
                     /label="downstream region"
                     /ApEinfo_revcolor="#9eafd2"
                     /ApEinfo_fwdcolor="#9eafd2"
     misc_feature    complement(3149..3152)
                     /label="upstream region"
                     /ApEinfo_revcolor="#9eafd2"
                     /ApEinfo_fwdcolor="#9eafd2"
     promoter ID ... complement(3153..3172)
                     /label=">skpp-1944-F_sk20mer-3630"
                     /ApEinfo_revcolor="#f58a5e"
                     /ApEinfo_fwdcolor="#f58a5e"
     misc_feature    complement(3173..3202)
                     /label="F primer binding"
                     /ApEinfo_revcolor="#d6b295"
                     /ApEinfo_fwdcolor="#d6b295"
     miscellaneous   3203..3232
                     /label="Himar_RE"
                     /ApEinfo_revcolor="#faac61"
                     /ApEinfo_fwdcolor="#faac61"
     miscellaneous   complement(3203..3232)
                     /label="Himar_LE"
                     /ApEinfo_revcolor="#faac61"
                     /ApEinfo_fwdcolor="#faac61"
     RS421_promot... 3233..3397
                     /label=13401
                     /ApEinfo_revcolor="#f58a5e"
                     /ApEinfo_fwdcolor="#f58a5e"
     misc_feature    complement(3398..3401)
                     /label="upstream region"
                     /ApEinfo_revcolor="#9eafd2"
                     /ApEinfo_fwdcolor="#9eafd2"
     CDS             3398..4444
                     /label="Himar_Tnp"
                     /ApEinfo_revcolor="#f58a5e"
                     /ApEinfo_fwdcolor="#f58a5e"
     prokaryote t... 4449..4629
                     /label="TAmarelleT9"
                     /ApEinfo_revcolor="#f58a5e"
                     /ApEinfo_fwdcolor="#f58a5e"
     miscellaneous   4630..4875
                     /label="oriT"
                     /ApEinfo_revcolor="#84b0dc"
                     /ApEinfo_fwdcolor="#84b0dc"
     miscellaneous   complement(4895..4934)
                     /label="UNS1"
                     /ApEinfo_revcolor="#9eafd2"
                     /ApEinfo_fwdcolor="#9eafd2"
     prokaryote t... complement(4935..4964)
                     /label="L2U5H11"
                     /ApEinfo_revcolor="#f8d3a9"
                     /ApEinfo_fwdcolor="#f8d3a9"
     primer_bind     complement(5017..5033)
                     /label="M13 fwd"
                     /ApEinfo_revcolor="#d59687"
                     /ApEinfo_fwdcolor="#d59687"
ORIGIN
        1 AACGTCGTGA CTGGGAAAAC CCTGGCGCTT GTGGTGGATC ACAGTTATTG GAGACTTCCT
       61 TGGCCGTACG ATGGGTTTTG TTTCAGGTAT CTGGCACTTT TCGGGGAAAT GTGCGCGGAA
      121 CCCCTATTTG TTTATTTTTC TAAATACATT CAAATATGTA TCCGCTCATG AGACAATAAC
      181 CCTGATAAAT GCTTCAATAA TATTGAAAAA GGAAGAGTAT GAGTATTCAA CATTTCCGTG
      241 TCGCCCTTAT TCCCTTTTTT GCGGCATTTT GCCTTCCTGT TTTTGCTCAC CCAGAAACGC
      301 TGGTGAAAGT AAAAGATGCT GAAGATCAGT TGGGTGCACG AGTGGGTTAC ATCGAACTGG
      361 ATCTCAACAG CGGTAAGATC CTTGAGAGTT TTCGCCCCGA AGAACGTTTT CCAATGATGA
      421 GCACTTTTAA AGTTCTGCTA TGTGGCGCGG TATTATCCCG TATTGACGCC GGGCAAGAGC
      481 AACTCGGTCG CCGCATACAC TATTCTCAGA ATGACTTGGT TGAGTACTCA CCAGTCACAG
      541 AAAAGCATCT TACGGATGGC ATGACAGTAA GAGAATTATG CAGTGCTGCC ATAACCATGA
      601 GTGATAACAC TGCGGCCAAC TTACTTCTGA CAACGATCGG AGGACCGAAG GAGCTAACCG
      661 CTTTTTTGCA CAACATGGGG GATCATGTAA CTCGCCTTGA TCGTTGGGAA CCGGAGCTGA
      721 ATGAAGCCAT ACCAAACGAC GAGCGTGACA CCACGATGCC TGTAGCAATG GCAACAACGT
      781 TGCGCAAACT ATTAACTGGC GAACTACTTA CTCTAGCTTC CCGGCAACAA TTAATAGACT
      841 GGATGGAGGC GGATAAAGTT GCAGGACCAC TTCTGCGCTC GGCCCTTCCG GCTGGCTGGT
      901 TTATTGCTGA TAAATCTGGA GCCGGTGAGC GTGGCTCTCG CGGTATCATT GCAGCACTGG
      961 GGCCAGATGG TAAGCCCTCC CGTATCGTAG TTATCTACAC GACGGGGAGT CAGGCAACTA
     1021 TGGATGAACG AAATAGACAG ATCGCTGAGA TAGGTGCCTC ACTGATTAAG CATTGGTAAC
     1081 TGTCAGACCA AGTTTACTCA TATATACTTT AGATTGATTT AAAACTTCAT TTTTAATTTA
     1141 AAAGGATCTA GGTGAAGATC CTTGAATTGC CATTATCAAC AAGTTTGTAC AAAAAAGCAG
     1201 GCTCCGAATT GGTATCACGA GGACGATTTG AAGCCCCCTA CCCATTTACG CTGACTTGAC
     1261 GGGACGGCGG CTTTGTTGAA TAGAGCGTCA GACCCCGTAG AAAAGATCAA AGGATCTTCG
     1321 GCCGGCCGGC GCGCCGATCT GAAGATCAGC AGTTCAACCT GTTGATAGTA CGTACTAAGC
     1381 TCTCATGTTT CACGTACTAA GCTCTCATGT TTAACGTACT AAGCTCTCAT GTTTAACGAA
     1441 CTAAACCCTC ATGGCTAACG TACTAAGCTC TCATGGCTAA CGTACTAAGC TCTCATGTTT
     1501 CACGTACTAA GCTCTCATGT TTGAACAATA AAATTAATAT AAATCAGCAA CTTAAATAGC
     1561 CTCTAAGGTT TTAAGTTTTA TAAGAAAAAA AAGAATATAT AAGGCTTTTA AAGCCTTTAA
     1621 GGTTTAACGG TTGTGGACAA CAAGCCAGGG ATGTAACGCA CTGAGAAGCC CTTAGAGCCT
     1681 CTCAAAGCAA TTTTGAGTGA CACAGGAACA CTTAACGGCT GACATGGGGC GCGCCCAGCT
     1741 GTAACGCCAG CAACGCGGCC TTTTTACGGT TCCTGGCCTT TTGCTGGCCT TTTGCTCACA
     1801 TGTTCTTTCC AGCGACATAT GCCATACGCC GAACTGAACT CCACCTAATG TCTTGGAGAT
     1861 TGTCGGATAG CGCGGAATAG GATTGTGCCC TCTGAGCGGA TAACAATTTC ACACAGGAAA
     1921 CAGCTATGAC CATGACACAT GCATCCACCA TCGCAGACTT ATCATCACTG AGCCTCCACC
     1981 TAGCCTATAC AACAATAGCG TGCGTGGTTA GCACGCTAGG TGGAAGGGCT CGGAGTTGTG
     2041 GTAATCTATG TATCCTGGGG TGCTCTTCAT GCTAGCGTAA CAGGTTGGAT GATAAGTCCC
     2101 CGGTCTAGCC GACTGCGCAA AAGACATAAT CGATTCACAA AAAATAGGCA CACGAAAAAC
     2161 AAGTTAAGGG ATGCAGTTTA TGCATCCCTT AACAAGCTTA CTTATTAAAT AATTTATAGC
     2221 TATTGAAAAG AGATAAGAAT TGTTCAAAGC TAATATTGTT TAAATCGTCA ATTCCTGCAT
     2281 GTTTTAAGGA ATTGTTAAAT TGATTTTTTG TAAATATTTT CTTGTATTCT TTGTTAACCC
     2341 ATTTCATAAC GAAATAATTA TACTTTTGTT TATCTTTGTG TGATATTCTT GATTTTTTTC
     2401 TACTTAATCT GATAAGTGAG CTATTCACTT TAGGTTTAGG ATGAAAATAT TCTCTTGGAA
     2461 CCATACTTAA TATAGAAATA TCAACTTCTG CCATTAAAAG TAATGCCAAT GAGCGTTTTG
     2521 TATTTAATAA TCTTTTAGCA AACCCGTATT CCACGATTAA ATAAATCTCA TTAGCTATAC
     2581 TATCAAAAAC AATTTTGCGT ATTATATCCG TACTTATGTT ATAAGGTATA TTACCATATA
     2641 TTTTATAGGA TTGGTTTTTA GGAAATTTAA ACTGCAATAT ATCCTTGTTT AAAACTTGGA
     2701 AATTATCGTG ATCAACAAGT TTATTTTCTG TAGTTTTGCA TAATTTATGG TCTATTTCAA
     2761 TGGCAGTTAC GAAATTACAC CTCTTTACTA ATTCAAGGGT AAAATGGCCT TTTCCTGAGC
     2821 CGATTTCAAA GATATTATCA TGTTCATTTA ATCTTATGTT TGTCATAATC TTGTCGATAT
     2881 TATGCTTAGA AGTAATAAAG TTTTGACTGT GTTTTATATT TTTCTCGTTC ATTGGAAAGA
     2941 CATCCGCTCA AATGAGGAAC ATTCGGCGGC GGTCTGCCTG CGGCACGGGG GGTCGGCTCG
     3001 ACAGACGCCG CAACAACAAG GAAAAGCGTT GTTGCGGCTT ACTTGTCCGA CGACTTTTGA
     3061 GCTCCCATGC TACGGCTCCA TGCACATCTT GAGGCGAACC AGCTTCACAC GGCGTGTGGC
     3121 TGCGGAACAG CAGAATGTAG TTCGCAGCTA CGGCCATCCG TTATACGTCG TGACCCTACT
     3181 CGACGCGTCC TACGCGTGAC CCTAGACCGG GGACTTATCA TCCAACCTGT TATTTTATGC
     3241 CGCTTTCCGC CAAAGGAAGC CAACCAAACG CGAGAGGCAG TTTTCCGCGG GCAACCTGTC
     3301 CGCAGGAAAA CCGCCCTTTT TTCTTTTTTT GTCCGAATCA TGGCGTCAAT TGTGGTATCA
     3361 TAAAGGCAGA AACCATTGGA CGGGATGGAG GAGCGGCATG GAAAAAAAGG AATTTCGTGT
     3421 TTTGATAAAA TACTGTTTTC TGAAGGGAAA AAATACAGTG GAAGCAAAAA CTTGGCTTGA
     3481 TAATGAGTTT CCGGACTCTG CCCCAGGGAA ATCAACAATA ATTGATTGGT ATGCAAAATT
     3541 CAAGCGTGGT GAAATGAGCA CGGAGGACGG TGAACGCAGT GGACGCCCGA AAGAGGTGGT
     3601 TACCGACGAA AACATCAAAA AAATCCACAA AATGATTTTG AATGACCGTA AAATGAAGTT
     3661 GATCGAGATA GCAGAGGCCT TAAAGATATC AAAGGAACGT GTTGGTCATA TCATTCATCA
     3721 ATATTTGGAT ATGCGGAAGC TCTGTGCGAA ATGGGTGCCG CGCGAGCTCA CATTTGACCA
     3781 AAAACAACGA CGTGTTGATG ATTCTAAGCG GTGTTTGCAG CTGTTAACTC GTAATACACC
     3841 CGAGTTTTTC CGTCGATATG TGACAATGGA TGAAACATGG CTCCATCACT ACACTCCTGA
     3901 GTCCAATCGA CAGTCGGCTG AGTGGACAGC GACCGGTGAA CCGTCTCCGA AGCGTGGAAA
     3961 GACTCAAAAG TCCGCTGGCA AAGTAATGGC CTCTGTTTTT TGGGATGCGC ATGGAATAAT
     4021 TTTTATCGAT TATCTTGAGA AGGGAAAAAC CATCAACAGT GACTATTATA TGGCGTTATT
     4081 GGAGCGTTTG AAGGTCGAAA TCGCGGCAAA ACGGCCCCAC ATGAAGAAGA AAAAAGTGTT
     4141 GTTCCACCAA GACAACGCAC CGTGCCACAA GTCATTGAGA ACGATGGCAA AAATTCATGA
     4201 ATTGGGCTTC GAATTGCTTC CCCACCCGCC GTATTCTCCA GATCTGGCCC CCAGCGACTT
     4261 TTTCTTGTTC TCAGACCTCA AAAGGATGCT CGCAGGGAAA AAATTTGGCT GCAATGAAGA
     4321 GGTGATCGCC GAAACTGAGG CCTATTTTGA GGCAAAACCG AAGGAGTACT ACCAAAATGG
     4381 TATCAAAAAA TTGGAAGGTC GTTATAATCG TTGTATCGCT CTTGAAGGGA ACTATGTTGA
     4441 ATAAGCTTGG AATCTCCTTC TCGCCTCTTT CGCTGAACAC GAAAGCGAAT CCGTTCAGCA
     4501 CACACTTTAC GATATGGCGC AAAAAGTCCT CGGCTGCGTG CCGGAAGTGA AAGACATCCA
     4561 CCTCACCATG CCCAACAAGC ATTGCCTGCT CGTGGACCTG TCCCGCTTCG GTCAGGACAA
     4621 TCCCAACGAC TTTTCCGCTG CATAACCCTG CTTCGGGGTC ATTATAGCGA TTTTTTCGGT
     4681 ATATCCATCC TTTTTCGCAC GATATACAGG ATTTTGCCAA AGGGTTCGTG TAGACTTTCC
     4741 TTGGTGTATC CAACGGCGTC AGCCGGGCAG GATAGGTGAA GTAGGCCCAC CCGCGAGCGG
     4801 GTGTTCCTTC TTCACTGTCC CTTATTCGCA CCTGGCGGTG CTCAACGGGA ATCCTGCTCT
     4861 GCGAGGCTGG CCGTACTCCT CATTGAAGAG CTCGGAGACG AGACGAGACA GCCTGAGAAT
     4921 GGATGCGAGT AATGATACAA CAATAGCGTG CTGTTCGCAC GCTAAGGTCA GGCGGAATGG
     4981 CACTTCCTTA TTCCAGATGC GTGCGGATTA TGCATGACTG GCCGTCGTTT TAC
//
