# Supplementary material for: A scalable transposon mutagenesis system for non-model bacteria
Source: bioRxiv preprint, doi:10.64898/2025.12.22.696024, version 1 (2025-12-23)
Supplement: Plasmid sequences [file 696024_file12.zip › Plasmid sequences/Transposon variant libraries/Himar1-only libraries/pGLU_30/pGLU_9-pGLU_73-pGLU_90.gb]

LOCUS       pGLU_9-pGLU_73-pGLU_90  5033 bp ds-DNA     circular     19-NOV-2024
DEFINITION  .
KEYWORDS    "Name:pGLU_9-pGLU_73-pGLU_90" "Tnp
            Promoter:Proteobacteria_58_13166" "Abr
            Promoter:Firmicutes_32_14073" "Selectable Marker:Erythromycin"
            "Transposase:Himar"
FEATURES             Location/Qualifiers
     promoter        114..218
                     /label="Pamp"
                     /ApEinfo_revcolor="#faac61"
                     /ApEinfo_fwdcolor="#faac61"
     CDS             219..1079
                     /label="AmpR"
                     /ApEinfo_revcolor="#f58a5e"
                     /ApEinfo_fwdcolor="#f58a5e"
     ORI             complement(1336..1724)
                     /label="R6K ORI"
                     /ApEinfo_revcolor="#f58a5e"
                     /ApEinfo_fwdcolor="#f58a5e"
     primer_bind     1914..1930
                     /label="M13 rev"
                     /ApEinfo_revcolor="#c7b0e3"
                     /ApEinfo_fwdcolor="#c7b0e3"
     prokaryote p... complement(1987..2018)
                     /label="L2U8H11"
                     /ApEinfo_revcolor="#75c6a9"
                     /ApEinfo_fwdcolor="#75c6a9"
     miscellaneous   complement(2019..2058)
                     /label="UNSX"
                     /ApEinfo_revcolor="#9eafd2"
                     /ApEinfo_fwdcolor="#9eafd2"
     miscellaneous   2078..2107
                     /label="Himar_LE"
                     /ApEinfo_revcolor="#faac61"
                     /ApEinfo_fwdcolor="#faac61"
     miscellaneous   complement(2078..2107)
                     /label="Himar_RE"
                     /ApEinfo_revcolor="#faac61"
                     /ApEinfo_fwdcolor="#faac61"
     prokaryote t... complement(2108..2193)
                     /label="TermC"
                     /ApEinfo_revcolor="#f8d3a9"
                     /ApEinfo_fwdcolor="#f8d3a9"
     misc_feature    complement(2198..2932)
                     /label="ermC"
                     /ApEinfo_revcolor="#faac61"
                     /ApEinfo_fwdcolor="#faac61"
                     /note="codon-optimized to allow Twist synthesis"
     misc_feature    complement(2930..2933)
                     /label="downstream region"
                     /ApEinfo_revcolor="#9eafd2"
                     /ApEinfo_fwdcolor="#9eafd2"
     RS421_promot... complement(2934..3098)
                     /label=14073
                     /ApEinfo_revcolor="#f58a5e"
                     /ApEinfo_fwdcolor="#f58a5e"
     misc_feature    3099..3128
                     /label="R primer binding"
                     /ApEinfo_revcolor="#d6b295"
                     /ApEinfo_fwdcolor="#d6b295"
     promoter ID ... complement(3129..3148)
                     /label=">skpp-1918-F_sk20mer-1110"
                     /ApEinfo_revcolor="#f58a5e"
                     /ApEinfo_fwdcolor="#f58a5e"
     misc_feature    complement(3149..3152)
                     /label="upstream region"
                     /ApEinfo_revcolor="#9eafd2"
                     /ApEinfo_fwdcolor="#9eafd2"
     misc_feature    complement(3149..3152)
                     /label="downstream region"
                     /ApEinfo_revcolor="#9eafd2"
                     /ApEinfo_fwdcolor="#9eafd2"
     promoter ID ... complement(3153..3172)
                     /label=">skpp-1935-F_sk20mer-860"
                     /ApEinfo_revcolor="#f58a5e"
                     /ApEinfo_fwdcolor="#f58a5e"
     misc_feature    complement(3173..3202)
                     /label="F primer binding"
                     /ApEinfo_revcolor="#d6b295"
                     /ApEinfo_fwdcolor="#d6b295"
     miscellaneous   3203..3232
                     /label="Himar_RE"
                     /ApEinfo_revcolor="#faac61"
                     /ApEinfo_fwdcolor="#faac61"
     miscellaneous   complement(3203..3232)
                     /label="Himar_LE"
                     /ApEinfo_revcolor="#faac61"
                     /ApEinfo_fwdcolor="#faac61"
     RS421_promot... 3233..3397
                     /label=13166
                     /ApEinfo_revcolor="#f58a5e"
                     /ApEinfo_fwdcolor="#f58a5e"
     misc_feature    complement(3398..3401)
                     /label="upstream region"
                     /ApEinfo_revcolor="#9eafd2"
                     /ApEinfo_fwdcolor="#9eafd2"
     CDS             3398..4444
                     /label="Himar_Tnp"
                     /ApEinfo_revcolor="#f58a5e"
                     /ApEinfo_fwdcolor="#f58a5e"
     prokaryote t... 4449..4629
                     /label="TAmarelleT9"
                     /ApEinfo_revcolor="#f58a5e"
                     /ApEinfo_fwdcolor="#f58a5e"
     miscellaneous   4630..4875
                     /label="oriT"
                     /ApEinfo_revcolor="#84b0dc"
                     /ApEinfo_fwdcolor="#84b0dc"
     miscellaneous   complement(4895..4934)
                     /label="UNS1"
                     /ApEinfo_revcolor="#9eafd2"
                     /ApEinfo_fwdcolor="#9eafd2"
     prokaryote t... complement(4935..4964)
                     /label="L2U5H11"
                     /ApEinfo_revcolor="#f8d3a9"
                     /ApEinfo_fwdcolor="#f8d3a9"
     primer_bind     complement(5017..5033)
                     /label="M13 fwd"
                     /ApEinfo_revcolor="#d59687"
                     /ApEinfo_fwdcolor="#d59687"
ORIGIN
        1 AACGTCGTGA CTGGGAAAAC CCTGGCGCTT GTGGTGGATC ACAGTTATTG GAGACTTCCT
       61 TGGCCGTACG ATGGGTTTTG TTTCAGGTAT CTGGCACTTT TCGGGGAAAT GTGCGCGGAA
      121 CCCCTATTTG TTTATTTTTC TAAATACATT CAAATATGTA TCCGCTCATG AGACAATAAC
      181 CCTGATAAAT GCTTCAATAA TATTGAAAAA GGAAGAGTAT GAGTATTCAA CATTTCCGTG
      241 TCGCCCTTAT TCCCTTTTTT GCGGCATTTT GCCTTCCTGT TTTTGCTCAC CCAGAAACGC
      301 TGGTGAAAGT AAAAGATGCT GAAGATCAGT TGGGTGCACG AGTGGGTTAC ATCGAACTGG
      361 ATCTCAACAG CGGTAAGATC CTTGAGAGTT TTCGCCCCGA AGAACGTTTT CCAATGATGA
      421 GCACTTTTAA AGTTCTGCTA TGTGGCGCGG TATTATCCCG TATTGACGCC GGGCAAGAGC
      481 AACTCGGTCG CCGCATACAC TATTCTCAGA ATGACTTGGT TGAGTACTCA CCAGTCACAG
      541 AAAAGCATCT TACGGATGGC ATGACAGTAA GAGAATTATG CAGTGCTGCC ATAACCATGA
      601 GTGATAACAC TGCGGCCAAC TTACTTCTGA CAACGATCGG AGGACCGAAG GAGCTAACCG
      661 CTTTTTTGCA CAACATGGGG GATCATGTAA CTCGCCTTGA TCGTTGGGAA CCGGAGCTGA
      721 ATGAAGCCAT ACCAAACGAC GAGCGTGACA CCACGATGCC TGTAGCAATG GCAACAACGT
      781 TGCGCAAACT ATTAACTGGC GAACTACTTA CTCTAGCTTC CCGGCAACAA TTAATAGACT
      841 GGATGGAGGC GGATAAAGTT GCAGGACCAC TTCTGCGCTC GGCCCTTCCG GCTGGCTGGT
      901 TTATTGCTGA TAAATCTGGA GCCGGTGAGC GTGGCTCTCG CGGTATCATT GCAGCACTGG
      961 GGCCAGATGG TAAGCCCTCC CGTATCGTAG TTATCTACAC GACGGGGAGT CAGGCAACTA
     1021 TGGATGAACG AAATAGACAG ATCGCTGAGA TAGGTGCCTC ACTGATTAAG CATTGGTAAC
     1081 TGTCAGACCA AGTTTACTCA TATATACTTT AGATTGATTT AAAACTTCAT TTTTAATTTA
     1141 AAAGGATCTA GGTGAAGATC CTTGAATTGC CATTATCAAC AAGTTTGTAC AAAAAAGCAG
     1201 GCTCCGAATT GGTATCACGA GGACGATTTG AAGCCCCCTA CCCATTTACG CTGACTTGAC
     1261 GGGACGGCGG CTTTGTTGAA TAGAGCGTCA GACCCCGTAG AAAAGATCAA AGGATCTTCG
     1321 GCCGGCCGGC GCGCCGATCT GAAGATCAGC AGTTCAACCT GTTGATAGTA CGTACTAAGC
     1381 TCTCATGTTT CACGTACTAA GCTCTCATGT TTAACGTACT AAGCTCTCAT GTTTAACGAA
     1441 CTAAACCCTC ATGGCTAACG TACTAAGCTC TCATGGCTAA CGTACTAAGC TCTCATGTTT
     1501 CACGTACTAA GCTCTCATGT TTGAACAATA AAATTAATAT AAATCAGCAA CTTAAATAGC
     1561 CTCTAAGGTT TTAAGTTTTA TAAGAAAAAA AAGAATATAT AAGGCTTTTA AAGCCTTTAA
     1621 GGTTTAACGG TTGTGGACAA CAAGCCAGGG ATGTAACGCA CTGAGAAGCC CTTAGAGCCT
     1681 CTCAAAGCAA TTTTGAGTGA CACAGGAACA CTTAACGGCT GACATGGGGC GCGCCCAGCT
     1741 GTAACGCCAG CAACGCGGCC TTTTTACGGT TCCTGGCCTT TTGCTGGCCT TTTGCTCACA
     1801 TGTTCTTTCC AGCGACATAT GCCATACGCC GAACTGAACT CCACCTAATG TCTTGGAGAT
     1861 TGTCGGATAG CGCGGAATAG GATTGTGCCC TCTGAGCGGA TAACAATTTC ACACAGGAAA
     1921 CAGCTATGAC CATGACACAT GCATCCACCA TCGCAGACTT ATCATCACTG AGCCTCCACC
     1981 TAGCCTATAC AACAATAGCG TGCGTGGTTA GCACGCTAGG TGGAAGGGCT CGGAGTTGTG
     2041 GTAATCTATG TATCCTGGGG TGCTCTTCAT GCTAGCGTAA CAGGTTGGAT GATAAGTCCC
     2101 CGGTCTAGCC GACTGCGCAA AAGACATAAT CGATTCACAA AAAATAGGCA CACGAAAAAC
     2161 AAGTTAAGGG ATGCAGTTTA TGCATCCCTT AACAAGCTTA CTTATTAAAT AATTTATAGC
     2221 TATTGAAAAG AGATAAGAAT TGTTCAAAGC TAATATTGTT TAAATCGTCA ATTCCTGCAT
     2281 GTTTTAAGGA ATTGTTAAAT TGATTTTTTG TAAATATTTT CTTGTATTCT TTGTTAACCC
     2341 ATTTCATAAC GAAATAATTA TACTTTTGTT TATCTTTGTG TGATATTCTT GATTTTTTTC
     2401 TACTTAATCT GATAAGTGAG CTATTCACTT TAGGTTTAGG ATGAAAATAT TCTCTTGGAA
     2461 CCATACTTAA TATAGAAATA TCAACTTCTG CCATTAAAAG TAATGCCAAT GAGCGTTTTG
     2521 TATTTAATAA TCTTTTAGCA AACCCGTATT CCACGATTAA ATAAATCTCA TTAGCTATAC
     2581 TATCAAAAAC AATTTTGCGT ATTATATCCG TACTTATGTT ATAAGGTATA TTACCATATA
     2641 TTTTATAGGA TTGGTTTTTA GGAAATTTAA ACTGCAATAT ATCCTTGTTT AAAACTTGGA
     2701 AATTATCGTG ATCAACAAGT TTATTTTCTG TAGTTTTGCA TAATTTATGG TCTATTTCAA
     2761 TGGCAGTTAC GAAATTACAC CTCTTTACTA ATTCAAGGGT AAAATGGCCT TTTCCTGAGC
     2821 CGATTTCAAA GATATTATCA TGTTCATTTA ATCTTATGTT TGTCATAATC TTGTCGATAT
     2881 TATGCTTAGA AGTAATAAAG TTTTGACTGT GTTTTATATT TTTCTCGTTC ATTTTATACC
     2941 AATCCCTCAA CTTTCCTGTT TTTAGCATTT ACAACTTTGA TATTTTGTGA GCCTCACTTA
     3001 GTTTCATATA GGTAGCATAC TTAACTTCAA ATTAGCAACT CACTAAGTCT CATAAAAAGC
     3061 AACTCACTAA GTTTCACTAT AATCAGTACA CTTAACTTCC AGCTTCACAC GGCGTGTGGC
     3121 TGCGGAACGG CGGGGAAGTA ATGAATGTTA CGCGGCGAAC GGGACTTTTA TTACCCTACT
     3181 CGACGCGTCC TACGCGTGAC CCTAGACCGG GGACTTATCA TCCAACCTGT TATTCGCCTC
     3241 AAGATGTGCA TGGAGCCGTA GCATGGGAGC TCAAAAGTCG TCGGACAAGT AAGCCGCAAC
     3301 AACGCTTTTC CTTGTTGTTG CGGCGTCTGT CGAGCCGACC CCCCGTGCCG CAGGCAGACC
     3361 GCCGCCGAAT GTTCCTCATT TGAGCGGATG TCTTTCCATG GAAAAAAAGG AATTTCGTGT
     3421 TTTGATAAAA TACTGTTTTC TGAAGGGAAA AAATACAGTG GAAGCAAAAA CTTGGCTTGA
     3481 TAATGAGTTT CCGGACTCTG CCCCAGGGAA ATCAACAATA ATTGATTGGT ATGCAAAATT
     3541 CAAGCGTGGT GAAATGAGCA CGGAGGACGG TGAACGCAGT GGACGCCCGA AAGAGGTGGT
     3601 TACCGACGAA AACATCAAAA AAATCCACAA AATGATTTTG AATGACCGTA AAATGAAGTT
     3661 GATCGAGATA GCAGAGGCCT TAAAGATATC AAAGGAACGT GTTGGTCATA TCATTCATCA
     3721 ATATTTGGAT ATGCGGAAGC TCTGTGCGAA ATGGGTGCCG CGCGAGCTCA CATTTGACCA
     3781 AAAACAACGA CGTGTTGATG ATTCTAAGCG GTGTTTGCAG CTGTTAACTC GTAATACACC
     3841 CGAGTTTTTC CGTCGATATG TGACAATGGA TGAAACATGG CTCCATCACT ACACTCCTGA
     3901 GTCCAATCGA CAGTCGGCTG AGTGGACAGC GACCGGTGAA CCGTCTCCGA AGCGTGGAAA
     3961 GACTCAAAAG TCCGCTGGCA AAGTAATGGC CTCTGTTTTT TGGGATGCGC ATGGAATAAT
     4021 TTTTATCGAT TATCTTGAGA AGGGAAAAAC CATCAACAGT GACTATTATA TGGCGTTATT
     4081 GGAGCGTTTG AAGGTCGAAA TCGCGGCAAA ACGGCCCCAC ATGAAGAAGA AAAAAGTGTT
     4141 GTTCCACCAA GACAACGCAC CGTGCCACAA GTCATTGAGA ACGATGGCAA AAATTCATGA
     4201 ATTGGGCTTC GAATTGCTTC CCCACCCGCC GTATTCTCCA GATCTGGCCC CCAGCGACTT
     4261 TTTCTTGTTC TCAGACCTCA AAAGGATGCT CGCAGGGAAA AAATTTGGCT GCAATGAAGA
     4321 GGTGATCGCC GAAACTGAGG CCTATTTTGA GGCAAAACCG AAGGAGTACT ACCAAAATGG
     4381 TATCAAAAAA TTGGAAGGTC GTTATAATCG TTGTATCGCT CTTGAAGGGA ACTATGTTGA
     4441 ATAAGCTTGG AATCTCCTTC TCGCCTCTTT CGCTGAACAC GAAAGCGAAT CCGTTCAGCA
     4501 CACACTTTAC GATATGGCGC AAAAAGTCCT CGGCTGCGTG CCGGAAGTGA AAGACATCCA
     4561 CCTCACCATG CCCAACAAGC ATTGCCTGCT CGTGGACCTG TCCCGCTTCG GTCAGGACAA
     4621 TCCCAACGAC TTTTCCGCTG CATAACCCTG CTTCGGGGTC ATTATAGCGA TTTTTTCGGT
     4681 ATATCCATCC TTTTTCGCAC GATATACAGG ATTTTGCCAA AGGGTTCGTG TAGACTTTCC
     4741 TTGGTGTATC CAACGGCGTC AGCCGGGCAG GATAGGTGAA GTAGGCCCAC CCGCGAGCGG
     4801 GTGTTCCTTC TTCACTGTCC CTTATTCGCA CCTGGCGGTG CTCAACGGGA ATCCTGCTCT
     4861 GCGAGGCTGG CCGTACTCCT CATTGAAGAG CTCGGAGACG AGACGAGACA GCCTGAGAAT
     4921 GGATGCGAGT AATGATACAA CAATAGCGTG CTGTTCGCAC GCTAAGGTCA GGCGGAATGG
     4981 CACTTCCTTA TTCCAGATGC GTGCGGATTA TGCATGACTG GCCGTCGTTT TAC
//
