# Supplementary material for: A scalable transposon mutagenesis system for non-model bacteria
Source: bioRxiv preprint, doi:10.64898/2025.12.22.696024, version 1 (2025-12-23)
Supplement: Plasmid sequences [file 696024_file12.zip › Plasmid sequences/Transposon variant libraries/Himar1-only libraries/pGLU_30/pGLU_9-pGLU_82-pGLU_87.gb]

LOCUS       pGLU_9-pGLU_82-pGLU_87  5033 bp ds-DNA     circular     19-NOV-2024
DEFINITION  .
KEYWORDS    "Name:pGLU_9-pGLU_82-pGLU_87" "Tnp Promoter:Cyanobacteria_38_13181"
            "Abr Promoter:Proteobacteria_70_13550" "Selectable
            Marker:Erythromycin" "Transposase:Himar"
FEATURES             Location/Qualifiers
     promoter        114..218
                     /label="Pamp"
                     /ApEinfo_revcolor="#faac61"
                     /ApEinfo_fwdcolor="#faac61"
     CDS             219..1079
                     /label="AmpR"
                     /ApEinfo_revcolor="#f58a5e"
                     /ApEinfo_fwdcolor="#f58a5e"
     ORI             complement(1336..1724)
                     /label="R6K ORI"
                     /ApEinfo_revcolor="#f58a5e"
                     /ApEinfo_fwdcolor="#f58a5e"
     primer_bind     1914..1930
                     /label="M13 rev"
                     /ApEinfo_revcolor="#c7b0e3"
                     /ApEinfo_fwdcolor="#c7b0e3"
     prokaryote p... complement(1987..2018)
                     /label="L2U8H11"
                     /ApEinfo_revcolor="#75c6a9"
                     /ApEinfo_fwdcolor="#75c6a9"
     miscellaneous   complement(2019..2058)
                     /label="UNSX"
                     /ApEinfo_revcolor="#9eafd2"
                     /ApEinfo_fwdcolor="#9eafd2"
     miscellaneous   2078..2107
                     /label="Himar_LE"
                     /ApEinfo_revcolor="#faac61"
                     /ApEinfo_fwdcolor="#faac61"
     miscellaneous   complement(2078..2107)
                     /label="Himar_RE"
                     /ApEinfo_revcolor="#faac61"
                     /ApEinfo_fwdcolor="#faac61"
     prokaryote t... complement(2108..2193)
                     /label="TermC"
                     /ApEinfo_revcolor="#f8d3a9"
                     /ApEinfo_fwdcolor="#f8d3a9"
     misc_feature    complement(2198..2932)
                     /label="ermC"
                     /ApEinfo_revcolor="#faac61"
                     /ApEinfo_fwdcolor="#faac61"
                     /note="codon-optimized to allow Twist synthesis"
     misc_feature    complement(2930..2933)
                     /label="downstream region"
                     /ApEinfo_revcolor="#9eafd2"
                     /ApEinfo_fwdcolor="#9eafd2"
     misc_feature    3099..3128
                     /label="R primer binding"
                     /ApEinfo_revcolor="#d6b295"
                     /ApEinfo_fwdcolor="#d6b295"
     promoter ID ... complement(3129..3148)
                     /label=">skpp-1927-F_sk20mer-7128"
                     /ApEinfo_revcolor="#f58a5e"
                     /ApEinfo_fwdcolor="#f58a5e"
     misc_feature    complement(3149..3152)
                     /label="upstream region"
                     /ApEinfo_revcolor="#9eafd2"
                     /ApEinfo_fwdcolor="#9eafd2"
     misc_feature    complement(3149..3152)
                     /label="downstream region"
                     /ApEinfo_revcolor="#9eafd2"
                     /ApEinfo_fwdcolor="#9eafd2"
     misc_feature    complement(3153..3172)
                     /label=">skpp-1948-F_sk20mer-1323"
                     /ApEinfo_revcolor="#f58a5e"
                     /ApEinfo_fwdcolor="#f58a5e"
     misc_feature    complement(3173..3202)
                     /label="F primer binding"
                     /ApEinfo_revcolor="#d6b295"
                     /ApEinfo_fwdcolor="#d6b295"
     miscellaneous   3203..3232
                     /label="Himar_RE"
                     /ApEinfo_revcolor="#faac61"
                     /ApEinfo_fwdcolor="#faac61"
     miscellaneous   complement(3203..3232)
                     /label="Himar_LE"
                     /ApEinfo_revcolor="#faac61"
                     /ApEinfo_fwdcolor="#faac61"
     RS421_promot... 3233..3397
                     /label=13181
                     /ApEinfo_revcolor="#f58a5e"
                     /ApEinfo_fwdcolor="#f58a5e"
     misc_feature    complement(3398..3401)
                     /label="upstream region"
                     /ApEinfo_revcolor="#9eafd2"
                     /ApEinfo_fwdcolor="#9eafd2"
     CDS             3398..4444
                     /label="Himar_Tnp"
                     /ApEinfo_revcolor="#f58a5e"
                     /ApEinfo_fwdcolor="#f58a5e"
     prokaryote t... 4449..4629
                     /label="TAmarelleT9"
                     /ApEinfo_revcolor="#f58a5e"
                     /ApEinfo_fwdcolor="#f58a5e"
     miscellaneous   4630..4875
                     /label="oriT"
                     /ApEinfo_revcolor="#84b0dc"
                     /ApEinfo_fwdcolor="#84b0dc"
     miscellaneous   complement(4895..4934)
                     /label="UNS1"
                     /ApEinfo_revcolor="#9eafd2"
                     /ApEinfo_fwdcolor="#9eafd2"
     prokaryote t... complement(4935..4964)
                     /label="L2U5H11"
                     /ApEinfo_revcolor="#f8d3a9"
                     /ApEinfo_fwdcolor="#f8d3a9"
     primer_bind     complement(5017..5033)
                     /label="M13 fwd"
                     /ApEinfo_revcolor="#d59687"
                     /ApEinfo_fwdcolor="#d59687"
ORIGIN
        1 AACGTCGTGA CTGGGAAAAC CCTGGCGCTT GTGGTGGATC ACAGTTATTG GAGACTTCCT
       61 TGGCCGTACG ATGGGTTTTG TTTCAGGTAT CTGGCACTTT TCGGGGAAAT GTGCGCGGAA
      121 CCCCTATTTG TTTATTTTTC TAAATACATT CAAATATGTA TCCGCTCATG AGACAATAAC
      181 CCTGATAAAT GCTTCAATAA TATTGAAAAA GGAAGAGTAT GAGTATTCAA CATTTCCGTG
      241 TCGCCCTTAT TCCCTTTTTT GCGGCATTTT GCCTTCCTGT TTTTGCTCAC CCAGAAACGC
      301 TGGTGAAAGT AAAAGATGCT GAAGATCAGT TGGGTGCACG AGTGGGTTAC ATCGAACTGG
      361 ATCTCAACAG CGGTAAGATC CTTGAGAGTT TTCGCCCCGA AGAACGTTTT CCAATGATGA
      421 GCACTTTTAA AGTTCTGCTA TGTGGCGCGG TATTATCCCG TATTGACGCC GGGCAAGAGC
      481 AACTCGGTCG CCGCATACAC TATTCTCAGA ATGACTTGGT TGAGTACTCA CCAGTCACAG
      541 AAAAGCATCT TACGGATGGC ATGACAGTAA GAGAATTATG CAGTGCTGCC ATAACCATGA
      601 GTGATAACAC TGCGGCCAAC TTACTTCTGA CAACGATCGG AGGACCGAAG GAGCTAACCG
      661 CTTTTTTGCA CAACATGGGG GATCATGTAA CTCGCCTTGA TCGTTGGGAA CCGGAGCTGA
      721 ATGAAGCCAT ACCAAACGAC GAGCGTGACA CCACGATGCC TGTAGCAATG GCAACAACGT
      781 TGCGCAAACT ATTAACTGGC GAACTACTTA CTCTAGCTTC CCGGCAACAA TTAATAGACT
      841 GGATGGAGGC GGATAAAGTT GCAGGACCAC TTCTGCGCTC GGCCCTTCCG GCTGGCTGGT
      901 TTATTGCTGA TAAATCTGGA GCCGGTGAGC GTGGCTCTCG CGGTATCATT GCAGCACTGG
      961 GGCCAGATGG TAAGCCCTCC CGTATCGTAG TTATCTACAC GACGGGGAGT CAGGCAACTA
     1021 TGGATGAACG AAATAGACAG ATCGCTGAGA TAGGTGCCTC ACTGATTAAG CATTGGTAAC
     1081 TGTCAGACCA AGTTTACTCA TATATACTTT AGATTGATTT AAAACTTCAT TTTTAATTTA
     1141 AAAGGATCTA GGTGAAGATC CTTGAATTGC CATTATCAAC AAGTTTGTAC AAAAAAGCAG
     1201 GCTCCGAATT GGTATCACGA GGACGATTTG AAGCCCCCTA CCCATTTACG CTGACTTGAC
     1261 GGGACGGCGG CTTTGTTGAA TAGAGCGTCA GACCCCGTAG AAAAGATCAA AGGATCTTCG
     1321 GCCGGCCGGC GCGCCGATCT GAAGATCAGC AGTTCAACCT GTTGATAGTA CGTACTAAGC
     1381 TCTCATGTTT CACGTACTAA GCTCTCATGT TTAACGTACT AAGCTCTCAT GTTTAACGAA
     1441 CTAAACCCTC ATGGCTAACG TACTAAGCTC TCATGGCTAA CGTACTAAGC TCTCATGTTT
     1501 CACGTACTAA GCTCTCATGT TTGAACAATA AAATTAATAT AAATCAGCAA CTTAAATAGC
     1561 CTCTAAGGTT TTAAGTTTTA TAAGAAAAAA AAGAATATAT AAGGCTTTTA AAGCCTTTAA
     1621 GGTTTAACGG TTGTGGACAA CAAGCCAGGG ATGTAACGCA CTGAGAAGCC CTTAGAGCCT
     1681 CTCAAAGCAA TTTTGAGTGA CACAGGAACA CTTAACGGCT GACATGGGGC GCGCCCAGCT
     1741 GTAACGCCAG CAACGCGGCC TTTTTACGGT TCCTGGCCTT TTGCTGGCCT TTTGCTCACA
     1801 TGTTCTTTCC AGCGACATAT GCCATACGCC GAACTGAACT CCACCTAATG TCTTGGAGAT
     1861 TGTCGGATAG CGCGGAATAG GATTGTGCCC TCTGAGCGGA TAACAATTTC ACACAGGAAA
     1921 CAGCTATGAC CATGACACAT GCATCCACCA TCGCAGACTT ATCATCACTG AGCCTCCACC
     1981 TAGCCTATAC AACAATAGCG TGCGTGGTTA GCACGCTAGG TGGAAGGGCT CGGAGTTGTG
     2041 GTAATCTATG TATCCTGGGG TGCTCTTCAT GCTAGCGTAA CAGGTTGGAT GATAAGTCCC
     2101 CGGTCTAGCC GACTGCGCAA AAGACATAAT CGATTCACAA AAAATAGGCA CACGAAAAAC
     2161 AAGTTAAGGG ATGCAGTTTA TGCATCCCTT AACAAGCTTA CTTATTAAAT AATTTATAGC
     2221 TATTGAAAAG AGATAAGAAT TGTTCAAAGC TAATATTGTT TAAATCGTCA ATTCCTGCAT
     2281 GTTTTAAGGA ATTGTTAAAT TGATTTTTTG TAAATATTTT CTTGTATTCT TTGTTAACCC
     2341 ATTTCATAAC GAAATAATTA TACTTTTGTT TATCTTTGTG TGATATTCTT GATTTTTTTC
     2401 TACTTAATCT GATAAGTGAG CTATTCACTT TAGGTTTAGG ATGAAAATAT TCTCTTGGAA
     2461 CCATACTTAA TATAGAAATA TCAACTTCTG CCATTAAAAG TAATGCCAAT GAGCGTTTTG
     2521 TATTTAATAA TCTTTTAGCA AACCCGTATT CCACGATTAA ATAAATCTCA TTAGCTATAC
     2581 TATCAAAAAC AATTTTGCGT ATTATATCCG TACTTATGTT ATAAGGTATA TTACCATATA
     2641 TTTTATAGGA TTGGTTTTTA GGAAATTTAA ACTGCAATAT ATCCTTGTTT AAAACTTGGA
     2701 AATTATCGTG ATCAACAAGT TTATTTTCTG TAGTTTTGCA TAATTTATGG TCTATTTCAA
     2761 TGGCAGTTAC GAAATTACAC CTCTTTACTA ATTCAAGGGT AAAATGGCCT TTTCCTGAGC
     2821 CGATTTCAAA GATATTATCA TGTTCATTTA ATCTTATGTT TGTCATAATC TTGTCGATAT
     2881 TATGCTTAGA AGTAATAAAG TTTTGACTGT GTTTTATATT TTTCTCGTTC ATTCGCCCTA
     2941 TGCTACCCGC AGTGAACCGG GGTGAGAGCT CTTCCACCAG CCGGGGCCGC GGAACCGGCT
     3001 TCGCCGGGCC GCAGGCGCAG CGCCCCCTCG GGGCCAAAGA GCTACACGAA GTGAGCGAAC
     3061 GTGGGGGCTA AGCGCAGTGA ACCGGGGTGA GAGCGCTTCC AGCTTCACAC GGCGTGTGGC
     3121 TGCGGAACGC TCCCCAGCTA CCTATAGGTA CGTGTAAAAC CGATGTGGTG CCACCCTACT
     3181 CGACGCGTCC TACGCGTGAC CCTAGACCGG GGACTTATCA TCCAACCTGT TAAAGCCCAA
     3241 TCCTTGTAAC AATTTGAAAA CAGAATGCGA CAGATACATA CGGATATACC CTTATGCTGT
     3301 TTGACTTTCC TAATTTTGAA TTTTGTTGGC GCAGCCTTGC CGTAGGCTAT TTTGAATTTT
     3361 GAATTGGTAT TAGTACCCAA TCCCCAGTAC CCAATTTATG GAAAAAAAGG AATTTCGTGT
     3421 TTTGATAAAA TACTGTTTTC TGAAGGGAAA AAATACAGTG GAAGCAAAAA CTTGGCTTGA
     3481 TAATGAGTTT CCGGACTCTG CCCCAGGGAA ATCAACAATA ATTGATTGGT ATGCAAAATT
     3541 CAAGCGTGGT GAAATGAGCA CGGAGGACGG TGAACGCAGT GGACGCCCGA AAGAGGTGGT
     3601 TACCGACGAA AACATCAAAA AAATCCACAA AATGATTTTG AATGACCGTA AAATGAAGTT
     3661 GATCGAGATA GCAGAGGCCT TAAAGATATC AAAGGAACGT GTTGGTCATA TCATTCATCA
     3721 ATATTTGGAT ATGCGGAAGC TCTGTGCGAA ATGGGTGCCG CGCGAGCTCA CATTTGACCA
     3781 AAAACAACGA CGTGTTGATG ATTCTAAGCG GTGTTTGCAG CTGTTAACTC GTAATACACC
     3841 CGAGTTTTTC CGTCGATATG TGACAATGGA TGAAACATGG CTCCATCACT ACACTCCTGA
     3901 GTCCAATCGA CAGTCGGCTG AGTGGACAGC GACCGGTGAA CCGTCTCCGA AGCGTGGAAA
     3961 GACTCAAAAG TCCGCTGGCA AAGTAATGGC CTCTGTTTTT TGGGATGCGC ATGGAATAAT
     4021 TTTTATCGAT TATCTTGAGA AGGGAAAAAC CATCAACAGT GACTATTATA TGGCGTTATT
     4081 GGAGCGTTTG AAGGTCGAAA TCGCGGCAAA ACGGCCCCAC ATGAAGAAGA AAAAAGTGTT
     4141 GTTCCACCAA GACAACGCAC CGTGCCACAA GTCATTGAGA ACGATGGCAA AAATTCATGA
     4201 ATTGGGCTTC GAATTGCTTC CCCACCCGCC GTATTCTCCA GATCTGGCCC CCAGCGACTT
     4261 TTTCTTGTTC TCAGACCTCA AAAGGATGCT CGCAGGGAAA AAATTTGGCT GCAATGAAGA
     4321 GGTGATCGCC GAAACTGAGG CCTATTTTGA GGCAAAACCG AAGGAGTACT ACCAAAATGG
     4381 TATCAAAAAA TTGGAAGGTC GTTATAATCG TTGTATCGCT CTTGAAGGGA ACTATGTTGA
     4441 ATAAGCTTGG AATCTCCTTC TCGCCTCTTT CGCTGAACAC GAAAGCGAAT CCGTTCAGCA
     4501 CACACTTTAC GATATGGCGC AAAAAGTCCT CGGCTGCGTG CCGGAAGTGA AAGACATCCA
     4561 CCTCACCATG CCCAACAAGC ATTGCCTGCT CGTGGACCTG TCCCGCTTCG GTCAGGACAA
     4621 TCCCAACGAC TTTTCCGCTG CATAACCCTG CTTCGGGGTC ATTATAGCGA TTTTTTCGGT
     4681 ATATCCATCC TTTTTCGCAC GATATACAGG ATTTTGCCAA AGGGTTCGTG TAGACTTTCC
     4741 TTGGTGTATC CAACGGCGTC AGCCGGGCAG GATAGGTGAA GTAGGCCCAC CCGCGAGCGG
     4801 GTGTTCCTTC TTCACTGTCC CTTATTCGCA CCTGGCGGTG CTCAACGGGA ATCCTGCTCT
     4861 GCGAGGCTGG CCGTACTCCT CATTGAAGAG CTCGGAGACG AGACGAGACA GCCTGAGAAT
     4921 GGATGCGAGT AATGATACAA CAATAGCGTG CTGTTCGCAC GCTAAGGTCA GGCGGAATGG
     4981 CACTTCCTTA TTCCAGATGC GTGCGGATTA TGCATGACTG GCCGTCGTTT TAC
//
