# Supplementary material for: A scalable transposon mutagenesis system for non-model bacteria
Source: bioRxiv preprint, doi:10.64898/2025.12.22.696024, version 1 (2025-12-23)
Supplement: Plasmid sequences [file 696024_file12.zip › Plasmid sequences/Transposon variant libraries/Himar1-only libraries/pGLU_30/pGLU_9-pGLU_76-pGLU_101.gb]

LOCUS       pGLU_9-pGLU_76-pGLU_101 5033 bp ds-DNA     circular     19-NOV-2024
DEFINITION  .
KEYWORDS    "Name:pGLU_9-pGLU_76-pGLU_101" "Tnp Promoter:Firmicutes_32_14434"
            "Abr Promoter:Firmicutes_40_13926" "Selectable Marker:Erythromycin"
            "Transposase:Himar"
FEATURES             Location/Qualifiers
     promoter        114..218
                     /label="Pamp"
                     /ApEinfo_revcolor="#faac61"
                     /ApEinfo_fwdcolor="#faac61"
     CDS             219..1079
                     /label="AmpR"
                     /ApEinfo_revcolor="#f58a5e"
                     /ApEinfo_fwdcolor="#f58a5e"
     ORI             complement(1336..1724)
                     /label="R6K ORI"
                     /ApEinfo_revcolor="#f58a5e"
                     /ApEinfo_fwdcolor="#f58a5e"
     primer_bind     1914..1930
                     /label="M13 rev"
                     /ApEinfo_revcolor="#c7b0e3"
                     /ApEinfo_fwdcolor="#c7b0e3"
     prokaryote p... complement(1987..2018)
                     /label="L2U8H11"
                     /ApEinfo_revcolor="#75c6a9"
                     /ApEinfo_fwdcolor="#75c6a9"
     miscellaneous   complement(2019..2058)
                     /label="UNSX"
                     /ApEinfo_revcolor="#9eafd2"
                     /ApEinfo_fwdcolor="#9eafd2"
     miscellaneous   2078..2107
                     /label="Himar_LE"
                     /ApEinfo_revcolor="#faac61"
                     /ApEinfo_fwdcolor="#faac61"
     miscellaneous   complement(2078..2107)
                     /label="Himar_RE"
                     /ApEinfo_revcolor="#faac61"
                     /ApEinfo_fwdcolor="#faac61"
     prokaryote t... complement(2108..2193)
                     /label="TermC"
                     /ApEinfo_revcolor="#f8d3a9"
                     /ApEinfo_fwdcolor="#f8d3a9"
     misc_feature    complement(2198..2932)
                     /label="ermC"
                     /ApEinfo_revcolor="#faac61"
                     /ApEinfo_fwdcolor="#faac61"
                     /note="codon-optimized to allow Twist synthesis"
     misc_feature    complement(2930..2933)
                     /label="downstream region"
                     /ApEinfo_revcolor="#9eafd2"
                     /ApEinfo_fwdcolor="#9eafd2"
     RS421_promot... complement(2934..3098)
                     /label=13926
                     /ApEinfo_revcolor="#f58a5e"
                     /ApEinfo_fwdcolor="#f58a5e"
     misc_feature    3099..3128
                     /label="R primer binding"
                     /ApEinfo_revcolor="#d6b295"
                     /ApEinfo_fwdcolor="#d6b295"
     promoter ID ... complement(3129..3148)
                     /label=">skpp-1921-F_sk20mer-3899"
                     /ApEinfo_revcolor="#f58a5e"
                     /ApEinfo_fwdcolor="#f58a5e"
     misc_feature    complement(3149..3152)
                     /label="downstream region"
                     /ApEinfo_revcolor="#9eafd2"
                     /ApEinfo_fwdcolor="#9eafd2"
     misc_feature    complement(3149..3152)
                     /label="upstream region"
                     /ApEinfo_revcolor="#9eafd2"
                     /ApEinfo_fwdcolor="#9eafd2"
     promoter ID ... complement(3153..3172)
                     /label=">skpp-1946-F_sk20mer-3057"
                     /ApEinfo_revcolor="#f58a5e"
                     /ApEinfo_fwdcolor="#f58a5e"
     misc_feature    complement(3173..3202)
                     /label="F primer binding"
                     /ApEinfo_revcolor="#d6b295"
                     /ApEinfo_fwdcolor="#d6b295"
     miscellaneous   3203..3232
                     /label="Himar_RE"
                     /ApEinfo_revcolor="#faac61"
                     /ApEinfo_fwdcolor="#faac61"
     miscellaneous   complement(3203..3232)
                     /label="Himar_LE"
                     /ApEinfo_revcolor="#faac61"
                     /ApEinfo_fwdcolor="#faac61"
     RS421_promot... 3233..3397
                     /label=14434
                     /ApEinfo_revcolor="#f58a5e"
                     /ApEinfo_fwdcolor="#f58a5e"
     misc_feature    complement(3398..3401)
                     /label="upstream region"
                     /ApEinfo_revcolor="#9eafd2"
                     /ApEinfo_fwdcolor="#9eafd2"
     CDS             3398..4444
                     /label="Himar_Tnp"
                     /ApEinfo_revcolor="#f58a5e"
                     /ApEinfo_fwdcolor="#f58a5e"
     prokaryote t... 4449..4629
                     /label="TAmarelleT9"
                     /ApEinfo_revcolor="#f58a5e"
                     /ApEinfo_fwdcolor="#f58a5e"
     miscellaneous   4630..4875
                     /label="oriT"
                     /ApEinfo_revcolor="#84b0dc"
                     /ApEinfo_fwdcolor="#84b0dc"
     miscellaneous   complement(4895..4934)
                     /label="UNS1"
                     /ApEinfo_revcolor="#9eafd2"
                     /ApEinfo_fwdcolor="#9eafd2"
     prokaryote t... complement(4935..4964)
                     /label="L2U5H11"
                     /ApEinfo_revcolor="#f8d3a9"
                     /ApEinfo_fwdcolor="#f8d3a9"
     primer_bind     complement(5017..5033)
                     /label="M13 fwd"
                     /ApEinfo_revcolor="#d59687"
                     /ApEinfo_fwdcolor="#d59687"
ORIGIN
        1 AACGTCGTGA CTGGGAAAAC CCTGGCGCTT GTGGTGGATC ACAGTTATTG GAGACTTCCT
       61 TGGCCGTACG ATGGGTTTTG TTTCAGGTAT CTGGCACTTT TCGGGGAAAT GTGCGCGGAA
      121 CCCCTATTTG TTTATTTTTC TAAATACATT CAAATATGTA TCCGCTCATG AGACAATAAC
      181 CCTGATAAAT GCTTCAATAA TATTGAAAAA GGAAGAGTAT GAGTATTCAA CATTTCCGTG
      241 TCGCCCTTAT TCCCTTTTTT GCGGCATTTT GCCTTCCTGT TTTTGCTCAC CCAGAAACGC
      301 TGGTGAAAGT AAAAGATGCT GAAGATCAGT TGGGTGCACG AGTGGGTTAC ATCGAACTGG
      361 ATCTCAACAG CGGTAAGATC CTTGAGAGTT TTCGCCCCGA AGAACGTTTT CCAATGATGA
      421 GCACTTTTAA AGTTCTGCTA TGTGGCGCGG TATTATCCCG TATTGACGCC GGGCAAGAGC
      481 AACTCGGTCG CCGCATACAC TATTCTCAGA ATGACTTGGT TGAGTACTCA CCAGTCACAG
      541 AAAAGCATCT TACGGATGGC ATGACAGTAA GAGAATTATG CAGTGCTGCC ATAACCATGA
      601 GTGATAACAC TGCGGCCAAC TTACTTCTGA CAACGATCGG AGGACCGAAG GAGCTAACCG
      661 CTTTTTTGCA CAACATGGGG GATCATGTAA CTCGCCTTGA TCGTTGGGAA CCGGAGCTGA
      721 ATGAAGCCAT ACCAAACGAC GAGCGTGACA CCACGATGCC TGTAGCAATG GCAACAACGT
      781 TGCGCAAACT ATTAACTGGC GAACTACTTA CTCTAGCTTC CCGGCAACAA TTAATAGACT
      841 GGATGGAGGC GGATAAAGTT GCAGGACCAC TTCTGCGCTC GGCCCTTCCG GCTGGCTGGT
      901 TTATTGCTGA TAAATCTGGA GCCGGTGAGC GTGGCTCTCG CGGTATCATT GCAGCACTGG
      961 GGCCAGATGG TAAGCCCTCC CGTATCGTAG TTATCTACAC GACGGGGAGT CAGGCAACTA
     1021 TGGATGAACG AAATAGACAG ATCGCTGAGA TAGGTGCCTC ACTGATTAAG CATTGGTAAC
     1081 TGTCAGACCA AGTTTACTCA TATATACTTT AGATTGATTT AAAACTTCAT TTTTAATTTA
     1141 AAAGGATCTA GGTGAAGATC CTTGAATTGC CATTATCAAC AAGTTTGTAC AAAAAAGCAG
     1201 GCTCCGAATT GGTATCACGA GGACGATTTG AAGCCCCCTA CCCATTTACG CTGACTTGAC
     1261 GGGACGGCGG CTTTGTTGAA TAGAGCGTCA GACCCCGTAG AAAAGATCAA AGGATCTTCG
     1321 GCCGGCCGGC GCGCCGATCT GAAGATCAGC AGTTCAACCT GTTGATAGTA CGTACTAAGC
     1381 TCTCATGTTT CACGTACTAA GCTCTCATGT TTAACGTACT AAGCTCTCAT GTTTAACGAA
     1441 CTAAACCCTC ATGGCTAACG TACTAAGCTC TCATGGCTAA CGTACTAAGC TCTCATGTTT
     1501 CACGTACTAA GCTCTCATGT TTGAACAATA AAATTAATAT AAATCAGCAA CTTAAATAGC
     1561 CTCTAAGGTT TTAAGTTTTA TAAGAAAAAA AAGAATATAT AAGGCTTTTA AAGCCTTTAA
     1621 GGTTTAACGG TTGTGGACAA CAAGCCAGGG ATGTAACGCA CTGAGAAGCC CTTAGAGCCT
     1681 CTCAAAGCAA TTTTGAGTGA CACAGGAACA CTTAACGGCT GACATGGGGC GCGCCCAGCT
     1741 GTAACGCCAG CAACGCGGCC TTTTTACGGT TCCTGGCCTT TTGCTGGCCT TTTGCTCACA
     1801 TGTTCTTTCC AGCGACATAT GCCATACGCC GAACTGAACT CCACCTAATG TCTTGGAGAT
     1861 TGTCGGATAG CGCGGAATAG GATTGTGCCC TCTGAGCGGA TAACAATTTC ACACAGGAAA
     1921 CAGCTATGAC CATGACACAT GCATCCACCA TCGCAGACTT ATCATCACTG AGCCTCCACC
     1981 TAGCCTATAC AACAATAGCG TGCGTGGTTA GCACGCTAGG TGGAAGGGCT CGGAGTTGTG
     2041 GTAATCTATG TATCCTGGGG TGCTCTTCAT GCTAGCGTAA CAGGTTGGAT GATAAGTCCC
     2101 CGGTCTAGCC GACTGCGCAA AAGACATAAT CGATTCACAA AAAATAGGCA CACGAAAAAC
     2161 AAGTTAAGGG ATGCAGTTTA TGCATCCCTT AACAAGCTTA CTTATTAAAT AATTTATAGC
     2221 TATTGAAAAG AGATAAGAAT TGTTCAAAGC TAATATTGTT TAAATCGTCA ATTCCTGCAT
     2281 GTTTTAAGGA ATTGTTAAAT TGATTTTTTG TAAATATTTT CTTGTATTCT TTGTTAACCC
     2341 ATTTCATAAC GAAATAATTA TACTTTTGTT TATCTTTGTG TGATATTCTT GATTTTTTTC
     2401 TACTTAATCT GATAAGTGAG CTATTCACTT TAGGTTTAGG ATGAAAATAT TCTCTTGGAA
     2461 CCATACTTAA TATAGAAATA TCAACTTCTG CCATTAAAAG TAATGCCAAT GAGCGTTTTG
     2521 TATTTAATAA TCTTTTAGCA AACCCGTATT CCACGATTAA ATAAATCTCA TTAGCTATAC
     2581 TATCAAAAAC AATTTTGCGT ATTATATCCG TACTTATGTT ATAAGGTATA TTACCATATA
     2641 TTTTATAGGA TTGGTTTTTA GGAAATTTAA ACTGCAATAT ATCCTTGTTT AAAACTTGGA
     2701 AATTATCGTG ATCAACAAGT TTATTTTCTG TAGTTTTGCA TAATTTATGG TCTATTTCAA
     2761 TGGCAGTTAC GAAATTACAC CTCTTTACTA ATTCAAGGGT AAAATGGCCT TTTCCTGAGC
     2821 CGATTTCAAA GATATTATCA TGTTCATTTA ATCTTATGTT TGTCATAATC TTGTCGATAT
     2881 TATGCTTAGA AGTAATAAAG TTTTGACTGT GTTTTATATT TTTCTCGTTC ATTGTTTCTT
     2941 TCTCCTGCCT TTCAATTCTC TCATTGATTT ACTTGAAAAC AAAATTCAAA CATTGCTTGC
     3001 ATTGATAAAG TGAAACTTTA ATCAGTGGGT GCTTCATTCC CCACTGATTA TGAGCCCTCA
     3061 CCAATCGGGC TGTTACGGGC AGTTAATCTC CTTGCTTCCC AGCTTCACAC GGCGTGTGGC
     3121 TGCGGAACGA TGAGCCGCCT CAATGTAGTA CGCCACTCCC TTGTCCTCTG ATACCCTACT
     3181 CGACGCGTCC TACGCGTGAC CCTAGACCGG GGACTTATCA TCCAACCTGT TAGAACATCA
     3241 AGAGAGAACC AGTCGGTTCT CTCTTTTATG TATAGAAGAA TGAGGTTAAG GAGAGGTCAC
     3301 AAACTAAACA ACTCTTAAAA AGCTGACCTT TACTAATAAT CGCCTTTGTT TTATAATGAA
     3361 AACATTAACG AAATAATTTA TTAAGGAGAG AATACTAATG GAAAAAAAGG AATTTCGTGT
     3421 TTTGATAAAA TACTGTTTTC TGAAGGGAAA AAATACAGTG GAAGCAAAAA CTTGGCTTGA
     3481 TAATGAGTTT CCGGACTCTG CCCCAGGGAA ATCAACAATA ATTGATTGGT ATGCAAAATT
     3541 CAAGCGTGGT GAAATGAGCA CGGAGGACGG TGAACGCAGT GGACGCCCGA AAGAGGTGGT
     3601 TACCGACGAA AACATCAAAA AAATCCACAA AATGATTTTG AATGACCGTA AAATGAAGTT
     3661 GATCGAGATA GCAGAGGCCT TAAAGATATC AAAGGAACGT GTTGGTCATA TCATTCATCA
     3721 ATATTTGGAT ATGCGGAAGC TCTGTGCGAA ATGGGTGCCG CGCGAGCTCA CATTTGACCA
     3781 AAAACAACGA CGTGTTGATG ATTCTAAGCG GTGTTTGCAG CTGTTAACTC GTAATACACC
     3841 CGAGTTTTTC CGTCGATATG TGACAATGGA TGAAACATGG CTCCATCACT ACACTCCTGA
     3901 GTCCAATCGA CAGTCGGCTG AGTGGACAGC GACCGGTGAA CCGTCTCCGA AGCGTGGAAA
     3961 GACTCAAAAG TCCGCTGGCA AAGTAATGGC CTCTGTTTTT TGGGATGCGC ATGGAATAAT
     4021 TTTTATCGAT TATCTTGAGA AGGGAAAAAC CATCAACAGT GACTATTATA TGGCGTTATT
     4081 GGAGCGTTTG AAGGTCGAAA TCGCGGCAAA ACGGCCCCAC ATGAAGAAGA AAAAAGTGTT
     4141 GTTCCACCAA GACAACGCAC CGTGCCACAA GTCATTGAGA ACGATGGCAA AAATTCATGA
     4201 ATTGGGCTTC GAATTGCTTC CCCACCCGCC GTATTCTCCA GATCTGGCCC CCAGCGACTT
     4261 TTTCTTGTTC TCAGACCTCA AAAGGATGCT CGCAGGGAAA AAATTTGGCT GCAATGAAGA
     4321 GGTGATCGCC GAAACTGAGG CCTATTTTGA GGCAAAACCG AAGGAGTACT ACCAAAATGG
     4381 TATCAAAAAA TTGGAAGGTC GTTATAATCG TTGTATCGCT CTTGAAGGGA ACTATGTTGA
     4441 ATAAGCTTGG AATCTCCTTC TCGCCTCTTT CGCTGAACAC GAAAGCGAAT CCGTTCAGCA
     4501 CACACTTTAC GATATGGCGC AAAAAGTCCT CGGCTGCGTG CCGGAAGTGA AAGACATCCA
     4561 CCTCACCATG CCCAACAAGC ATTGCCTGCT CGTGGACCTG TCCCGCTTCG GTCAGGACAA
     4621 TCCCAACGAC TTTTCCGCTG CATAACCCTG CTTCGGGGTC ATTATAGCGA TTTTTTCGGT
     4681 ATATCCATCC TTTTTCGCAC GATATACAGG ATTTTGCCAA AGGGTTCGTG TAGACTTTCC
     4741 TTGGTGTATC CAACGGCGTC AGCCGGGCAG GATAGGTGAA GTAGGCCCAC CCGCGAGCGG
     4801 GTGTTCCTTC TTCACTGTCC CTTATTCGCA CCTGGCGGTG CTCAACGGGA ATCCTGCTCT
     4861 GCGAGGCTGG CCGTACTCCT CATTGAAGAG CTCGGAGACG AGACGAGACA GCCTGAGAAT
     4921 GGATGCGAGT AATGATACAA CAATAGCGTG CTGTTCGCAC GCTAAGGTCA GGCGGAATGG
     4981 CACTTCCTTA TTCCAGATGC GTGCGGATTA TGCATGACTG GCCGTCGTTT TAC
//
