# Supplementary material for: A scalable transposon mutagenesis system for non-model bacteria
Source: bioRxiv preprint, doi:10.64898/2025.12.22.696024, version 1 (2025-12-23)
Supplement: Plasmid sequences [file 696024_file12.zip › Plasmid sequences/Transposon variant libraries/Himar1-only libraries/pGLU_30/pGLU_9-pGLU_69-pGLU_92.gb]

LOCUS       pGLU_9-pGLU_69-pGLU_92  5033 bp ds-DNA     circular     19-NOV-2024
DEFINITION  .
KEYWORDS    "Name:pGLU_9-pGLU_69-pGLU_92" "Tnp Promoter:Bacteroidetes_30_13388"
            "Abr Promoter:Cyanobacteria_38_13181" "Selectable
            Marker:Erythromycin" "Transposase:Himar"
FEATURES             Location/Qualifiers
     promoter        114..218
                     /label="Pamp"
                     /ApEinfo_revcolor="#faac61"
                     /ApEinfo_fwdcolor="#faac61"
     CDS             219..1079
                     /label="AmpR"
                     /ApEinfo_revcolor="#f58a5e"
                     /ApEinfo_fwdcolor="#f58a5e"
     ORI             complement(1336..1724)
                     /label="R6K ORI"
                     /ApEinfo_revcolor="#f58a5e"
                     /ApEinfo_fwdcolor="#f58a5e"
     primer_bind     1914..1930
                     /label="M13 rev"
                     /ApEinfo_revcolor="#c7b0e3"
                     /ApEinfo_fwdcolor="#c7b0e3"
     prokaryote p... complement(1987..2018)
                     /label="L2U8H11"
                     /ApEinfo_revcolor="#75c6a9"
                     /ApEinfo_fwdcolor="#75c6a9"
     miscellaneous   complement(2019..2058)
                     /label="UNSX"
                     /ApEinfo_revcolor="#9eafd2"
                     /ApEinfo_fwdcolor="#9eafd2"
     miscellaneous   2078..2107
                     /label="Himar_LE"
                     /ApEinfo_revcolor="#faac61"
                     /ApEinfo_fwdcolor="#faac61"
     miscellaneous   complement(2078..2107)
                     /label="Himar_RE"
                     /ApEinfo_revcolor="#faac61"
                     /ApEinfo_fwdcolor="#faac61"
     prokaryote t... complement(2108..2193)
                     /label="TermC"
                     /ApEinfo_revcolor="#f8d3a9"
                     /ApEinfo_fwdcolor="#f8d3a9"
     misc_feature    complement(2198..2932)
                     /label="ermC"
                     /ApEinfo_revcolor="#faac61"
                     /ApEinfo_fwdcolor="#faac61"
                     /note="codon-optimized to allow Twist synthesis"
     misc_feature    complement(2930..2933)
                     /label="downstream region"
                     /ApEinfo_revcolor="#9eafd2"
                     /ApEinfo_fwdcolor="#9eafd2"
     RS421_promot... complement(2934..3098)
                     /label=13181
                     /ApEinfo_revcolor="#f58a5e"
                     /ApEinfo_fwdcolor="#f58a5e"
     misc_feature    3099..3128
                     /label="R primer binding"
                     /ApEinfo_revcolor="#d6b295"
                     /ApEinfo_fwdcolor="#d6b295"
     promoter ID ... complement(3129..3148)
                     /label=">skpp-1914-F_sk20mer-8364"
                     /ApEinfo_revcolor="#f58a5e"
                     /ApEinfo_fwdcolor="#f58a5e"
     misc_feature    complement(3149..3152)
                     /label="upstream region"
                     /ApEinfo_revcolor="#9eafd2"
                     /ApEinfo_fwdcolor="#9eafd2"
     misc_feature    complement(3149..3152)
                     /label="downstream region"
                     /ApEinfo_revcolor="#9eafd2"
                     /ApEinfo_fwdcolor="#9eafd2"
     promoter ID ... complement(3153..3172)
                     /label=">skpp-1937-F_sk20mer-2849"
                     /ApEinfo_revcolor="#f58a5e"
                     /ApEinfo_fwdcolor="#f58a5e"
     misc_feature    complement(3173..3202)
                     /label="F primer binding"
                     /ApEinfo_revcolor="#d6b295"
                     /ApEinfo_fwdcolor="#d6b295"
     miscellaneous   3203..3232
                     /label="Himar_RE"
                     /ApEinfo_revcolor="#faac61"
                     /ApEinfo_fwdcolor="#faac61"
     miscellaneous   complement(3203..3232)
                     /label="Himar_LE"
                     /ApEinfo_revcolor="#faac61"
                     /ApEinfo_fwdcolor="#faac61"
     RS421_promot... 3233..3397
                     /label=13388
                     /ApEinfo_revcolor="#f58a5e"
                     /ApEinfo_fwdcolor="#f58a5e"
     misc_feature    complement(3398..3401)
                     /label="upstream region"
                     /ApEinfo_revcolor="#9eafd2"
                     /ApEinfo_fwdcolor="#9eafd2"
     CDS             3398..4444
                     /label="Himar_Tnp"
                     /ApEinfo_revcolor="#f58a5e"
                     /ApEinfo_fwdcolor="#f58a5e"
     prokaryote t... 4449..4629
                     /label="TAmarelleT9"
                     /ApEinfo_revcolor="#f58a5e"
                     /ApEinfo_fwdcolor="#f58a5e"
     miscellaneous   4630..4875
                     /label="oriT"
                     /ApEinfo_revcolor="#84b0dc"
                     /ApEinfo_fwdcolor="#84b0dc"
     miscellaneous   complement(4895..4934)
                     /label="UNS1"
                     /ApEinfo_revcolor="#9eafd2"
                     /ApEinfo_fwdcolor="#9eafd2"
     prokaryote t... complement(4935..4964)
                     /label="L2U5H11"
                     /ApEinfo_revcolor="#f8d3a9"
                     /ApEinfo_fwdcolor="#f8d3a9"
     primer_bind     complement(5017..5033)
                     /label="M13 fwd"
                     /ApEinfo_revcolor="#d59687"
                     /ApEinfo_fwdcolor="#d59687"
ORIGIN
        1 AACGTCGTGA CTGGGAAAAC CCTGGCGCTT GTGGTGGATC ACAGTTATTG GAGACTTCCT
       61 TGGCCGTACG ATGGGTTTTG TTTCAGGTAT CTGGCACTTT TCGGGGAAAT GTGCGCGGAA
      121 CCCCTATTTG TTTATTTTTC TAAATACATT CAAATATGTA TCCGCTCATG AGACAATAAC
      181 CCTGATAAAT GCTTCAATAA TATTGAAAAA GGAAGAGTAT GAGTATTCAA CATTTCCGTG
      241 TCGCCCTTAT TCCCTTTTTT GCGGCATTTT GCCTTCCTGT TTTTGCTCAC CCAGAAACGC
      301 TGGTGAAAGT AAAAGATGCT GAAGATCAGT TGGGTGCACG AGTGGGTTAC ATCGAACTGG
      361 ATCTCAACAG CGGTAAGATC CTTGAGAGTT TTCGCCCCGA AGAACGTTTT CCAATGATGA
      421 GCACTTTTAA AGTTCTGCTA TGTGGCGCGG TATTATCCCG TATTGACGCC GGGCAAGAGC
      481 AACTCGGTCG CCGCATACAC TATTCTCAGA ATGACTTGGT TGAGTACTCA CCAGTCACAG
      541 AAAAGCATCT TACGGATGGC ATGACAGTAA GAGAATTATG CAGTGCTGCC ATAACCATGA
      601 GTGATAACAC TGCGGCCAAC TTACTTCTGA CAACGATCGG AGGACCGAAG GAGCTAACCG
      661 CTTTTTTGCA CAACATGGGG GATCATGTAA CTCGCCTTGA TCGTTGGGAA CCGGAGCTGA
      721 ATGAAGCCAT ACCAAACGAC GAGCGTGACA CCACGATGCC TGTAGCAATG GCAACAACGT
      781 TGCGCAAACT ATTAACTGGC GAACTACTTA CTCTAGCTTC CCGGCAACAA TTAATAGACT
      841 GGATGGAGGC GGATAAAGTT GCAGGACCAC TTCTGCGCTC GGCCCTTCCG GCTGGCTGGT
      901 TTATTGCTGA TAAATCTGGA GCCGGTGAGC GTGGCTCTCG CGGTATCATT GCAGCACTGG
      961 GGCCAGATGG TAAGCCCTCC CGTATCGTAG TTATCTACAC GACGGGGAGT CAGGCAACTA
     1021 TGGATGAACG AAATAGACAG ATCGCTGAGA TAGGTGCCTC ACTGATTAAG CATTGGTAAC
     1081 TGTCAGACCA AGTTTACTCA TATATACTTT AGATTGATTT AAAACTTCAT TTTTAATTTA
     1141 AAAGGATCTA GGTGAAGATC CTTGAATTGC CATTATCAAC AAGTTTGTAC AAAAAAGCAG
     1201 GCTCCGAATT GGTATCACGA GGACGATTTG AAGCCCCCTA CCCATTTACG CTGACTTGAC
     1261 GGGACGGCGG CTTTGTTGAA TAGAGCGTCA GACCCCGTAG AAAAGATCAA AGGATCTTCG
     1321 GCCGGCCGGC GCGCCGATCT GAAGATCAGC AGTTCAACCT GTTGATAGTA CGTACTAAGC
     1381 TCTCATGTTT CACGTACTAA GCTCTCATGT TTAACGTACT AAGCTCTCAT GTTTAACGAA
     1441 CTAAACCCTC ATGGCTAACG TACTAAGCTC TCATGGCTAA CGTACTAAGC TCTCATGTTT
     1501 CACGTACTAA GCTCTCATGT TTGAACAATA AAATTAATAT AAATCAGCAA CTTAAATAGC
     1561 CTCTAAGGTT TTAAGTTTTA TAAGAAAAAA AAGAATATAT AAGGCTTTTA AAGCCTTTAA
     1621 GGTTTAACGG TTGTGGACAA CAAGCCAGGG ATGTAACGCA CTGAGAAGCC CTTAGAGCCT
     1681 CTCAAAGCAA TTTTGAGTGA CACAGGAACA CTTAACGGCT GACATGGGGC GCGCCCAGCT
     1741 GTAACGCCAG CAACGCGGCC TTTTTACGGT TCCTGGCCTT TTGCTGGCCT TTTGCTCACA
     1801 TGTTCTTTCC AGCGACATAT GCCATACGCC GAACTGAACT CCACCTAATG TCTTGGAGAT
     1861 TGTCGGATAG CGCGGAATAG GATTGTGCCC TCTGAGCGGA TAACAATTTC ACACAGGAAA
     1921 CAGCTATGAC CATGACACAT GCATCCACCA TCGCAGACTT ATCATCACTG AGCCTCCACC
     1981 TAGCCTATAC AACAATAGCG TGCGTGGTTA GCACGCTAGG TGGAAGGGCT CGGAGTTGTG
     2041 GTAATCTATG TATCCTGGGG TGCTCTTCAT GCTAGCGTAA CAGGTTGGAT GATAAGTCCC
     2101 CGGTCTAGCC GACTGCGCAA AAGACATAAT CGATTCACAA AAAATAGGCA CACGAAAAAC
     2161 AAGTTAAGGG ATGCAGTTTA TGCATCCCTT AACAAGCTTA CTTATTAAAT AATTTATAGC
     2221 TATTGAAAAG AGATAAGAAT TGTTCAAAGC TAATATTGTT TAAATCGTCA ATTCCTGCAT
     2281 GTTTTAAGGA ATTGTTAAAT TGATTTTTTG TAAATATTTT CTTGTATTCT TTGTTAACCC
     2341 ATTTCATAAC GAAATAATTA TACTTTTGTT TATCTTTGTG TGATATTCTT GATTTTTTTC
     2401 TACTTAATCT GATAAGTGAG CTATTCACTT TAGGTTTAGG ATGAAAATAT TCTCTTGGAA
     2461 CCATACTTAA TATAGAAATA TCAACTTCTG CCATTAAAAG TAATGCCAAT GAGCGTTTTG
     2521 TATTTAATAA TCTTTTAGCA AACCCGTATT CCACGATTAA ATAAATCTCA TTAGCTATAC
     2581 TATCAAAAAC AATTTTGCGT ATTATATCCG TACTTATGTT ATAAGGTATA TTACCATATA
     2641 TTTTATAGGA TTGGTTTTTA GGAAATTTAA ACTGCAATAT ATCCTTGTTT AAAACTTGGA
     2701 AATTATCGTG ATCAACAAGT TTATTTTCTG TAGTTTTGCA TAATTTATGG TCTATTTCAA
     2761 TGGCAGTTAC GAAATTACAC CTCTTTACTA ATTCAAGGGT AAAATGGCCT TTTCCTGAGC
     2821 CGATTTCAAA GATATTATCA TGTTCATTTA ATCTTATGTT TGTCATAATC TTGTCGATAT
     2881 TATGCTTAGA AGTAATAAAG TTTTGACTGT GTTTTATATT TTTCTCGTTC ATTAAATTGG
     2941 GTACTGGGGA TTGGGTACTA ATACCAATTC AAAATTCAAA ATAGCCTACG GCAAGGCTGC
     3001 GCCAACAAAA TTCAAAATTA GGAAAGTCAA ACAGCATAAG GGTATATCCG TATGTATCTG
     3061 TCGCATTCTG TTTTCAAATT GTTACAAGGA TTGGGCTTCC AGCTTCACAC GGCGTGTGGC
     3121 TGCGGAACTG AATAGTCCGG GCCTTAGCTA CGGCCGACCG ACAAATAGGT ACACCCTACT
     3181 CGACGCGTCC TACGCGTGAC CCTAGACCGG GGACTTATCA TCCAACCTGT TATTTGTTAG
     3241 ATATATTTTT TTGTGTAATT TTGTAATCGT TATGCGGCAG TAATAATATA CATATTAATA
     3301 CGAGTTAGTA ATCCTGTAGT TCTCATATGC TACGAGGAGG TATTAAAAGG TGCGTTTCGA
     3361 CAATGCATCT ACTGTAGTAT ATTATTGCTT AATCCAAATG GAAAAAAAGG AATTTCGTGT
     3421 TTTGATAAAA TACTGTTTTC TGAAGGGAAA AAATACAGTG GAAGCAAAAA CTTGGCTTGA
     3481 TAATGAGTTT CCGGACTCTG CCCCAGGGAA ATCAACAATA ATTGATTGGT ATGCAAAATT
     3541 CAAGCGTGGT GAAATGAGCA CGGAGGACGG TGAACGCAGT GGACGCCCGA AAGAGGTGGT
     3601 TACCGACGAA AACATCAAAA AAATCCACAA AATGATTTTG AATGACCGTA AAATGAAGTT
     3661 GATCGAGATA GCAGAGGCCT TAAAGATATC AAAGGAACGT GTTGGTCATA TCATTCATCA
     3721 ATATTTGGAT ATGCGGAAGC TCTGTGCGAA ATGGGTGCCG CGCGAGCTCA CATTTGACCA
     3781 AAAACAACGA CGTGTTGATG ATTCTAAGCG GTGTTTGCAG CTGTTAACTC GTAATACACC
     3841 CGAGTTTTTC CGTCGATATG TGACAATGGA TGAAACATGG CTCCATCACT ACACTCCTGA
     3901 GTCCAATCGA CAGTCGGCTG AGTGGACAGC GACCGGTGAA CCGTCTCCGA AGCGTGGAAA
     3961 GACTCAAAAG TCCGCTGGCA AAGTAATGGC CTCTGTTTTT TGGGATGCGC ATGGAATAAT
     4021 TTTTATCGAT TATCTTGAGA AGGGAAAAAC CATCAACAGT GACTATTATA TGGCGTTATT
     4081 GGAGCGTTTG AAGGTCGAAA TCGCGGCAAA ACGGCCCCAC ATGAAGAAGA AAAAAGTGTT
     4141 GTTCCACCAA GACAACGCAC CGTGCCACAA GTCATTGAGA ACGATGGCAA AAATTCATGA
     4201 ATTGGGCTTC GAATTGCTTC CCCACCCGCC GTATTCTCCA GATCTGGCCC CCAGCGACTT
     4261 TTTCTTGTTC TCAGACCTCA AAAGGATGCT CGCAGGGAAA AAATTTGGCT GCAATGAAGA
     4321 GGTGATCGCC GAAACTGAGG CCTATTTTGA GGCAAAACCG AAGGAGTACT ACCAAAATGG
     4381 TATCAAAAAA TTGGAAGGTC GTTATAATCG TTGTATCGCT CTTGAAGGGA ACTATGTTGA
     4441 ATAAGCTTGG AATCTCCTTC TCGCCTCTTT CGCTGAACAC GAAAGCGAAT CCGTTCAGCA
     4501 CACACTTTAC GATATGGCGC AAAAAGTCCT CGGCTGCGTG CCGGAAGTGA AAGACATCCA
     4561 CCTCACCATG CCCAACAAGC ATTGCCTGCT CGTGGACCTG TCCCGCTTCG GTCAGGACAA
     4621 TCCCAACGAC TTTTCCGCTG CATAACCCTG CTTCGGGGTC ATTATAGCGA TTTTTTCGGT
     4681 ATATCCATCC TTTTTCGCAC GATATACAGG ATTTTGCCAA AGGGTTCGTG TAGACTTTCC
     4741 TTGGTGTATC CAACGGCGTC AGCCGGGCAG GATAGGTGAA GTAGGCCCAC CCGCGAGCGG
     4801 GTGTTCCTTC TTCACTGTCC CTTATTCGCA CCTGGCGGTG CTCAACGGGA ATCCTGCTCT
     4861 GCGAGGCTGG CCGTACTCCT CATTGAAGAG CTCGGAGACG AGACGAGACA GCCTGAGAAT
     4921 GGATGCGAGT AATGATACAA CAATAGCGTG CTGTTCGCAC GCTAAGGTCA GGCGGAATGG
     4981 CACTTCCTTA TTCCAGATGC GTGCGGATTA TGCATGACTG GCCGTCGTTT TAC
//
