# Supplementary material for: A scalable transposon mutagenesis system for non-model bacteria
Source: bioRxiv preprint, doi:10.64898/2025.12.22.696024, version 1 (2025-12-23)
Supplement: Plasmid sequences [file 696024_file12.zip › Plasmid sequences/Transposon variant libraries/Himar1-only libraries/pGLU_30/pGLU_9-pGLU_78-pGLU_102.gb]

LOCUS       pGLU_9-pGLU_78-pGLU_102 5033 bp ds-DNA     circular     19-NOV-2024
DEFINITION  .
KEYWORDS    "Name:pGLU_9-pGLU_78-pGLU_102" "Tnp
            Promoter:Proteobacteria_62_13481" "Abr
            Promoter:Firmicutes_39_14143" "Selectable Marker:Erythromycin"
            "Transposase:Himar"
FEATURES             Location/Qualifiers
     promoter        114..218
                     /label="Pamp"
                     /ApEinfo_revcolor="#faac61"
                     /ApEinfo_fwdcolor="#faac61"
     CDS             219..1079
                     /label="AmpR"
                     /ApEinfo_revcolor="#f58a5e"
                     /ApEinfo_fwdcolor="#f58a5e"
     ORI             complement(1336..1724)
                     /label="R6K ORI"
                     /ApEinfo_revcolor="#f58a5e"
                     /ApEinfo_fwdcolor="#f58a5e"
     primer_bind     1914..1930
                     /label="M13 rev"
                     /ApEinfo_revcolor="#c7b0e3"
                     /ApEinfo_fwdcolor="#c7b0e3"
     prokaryote p... complement(1987..2018)
                     /label="L2U8H11"
                     /ApEinfo_revcolor="#75c6a9"
                     /ApEinfo_fwdcolor="#75c6a9"
     miscellaneous   complement(2019..2058)
                     /label="UNSX"
                     /ApEinfo_revcolor="#9eafd2"
                     /ApEinfo_fwdcolor="#9eafd2"
     miscellaneous   2078..2107
                     /label="Himar_LE"
                     /ApEinfo_revcolor="#faac61"
                     /ApEinfo_fwdcolor="#faac61"
     miscellaneous   complement(2078..2107)
                     /label="Himar_RE"
                     /ApEinfo_revcolor="#faac61"
                     /ApEinfo_fwdcolor="#faac61"
     prokaryote t... complement(2108..2193)
                     /label="TermC"
                     /ApEinfo_revcolor="#f8d3a9"
                     /ApEinfo_fwdcolor="#f8d3a9"
     misc_feature    complement(2198..2932)
                     /label="ermC"
                     /ApEinfo_revcolor="#faac61"
                     /ApEinfo_fwdcolor="#faac61"
                     /note="codon-optimized to allow Twist synthesis"
     misc_feature    complement(2930..2933)
                     /label="downstream region"
                     /ApEinfo_revcolor="#9eafd2"
                     /ApEinfo_fwdcolor="#9eafd2"
     CDS             complement(2934..3062)
                     /ApEinfo_revcolor="#84b0dc"
                     /ApEinfo_fwdcolor="#84b0dc"
                     /translation="MGGIGVSCSFNKIKDSVKQKIDSMGDKGTYGVSASHPLAVEEG"
     RS421_promot... complement(2934..3098)
                     /label=14143
                     /ApEinfo_revcolor="#f58a5e"
                     /ApEinfo_fwdcolor="#f58a5e"
     misc_feature    3099..3128
                     /label="R primer binding"
                     /ApEinfo_revcolor="#d6b295"
                     /ApEinfo_fwdcolor="#d6b295"
     promoter ID ... complement(3129..3148)
                     /label=">skpp-1923-F_sk20mer-1906"
                     /ApEinfo_revcolor="#f58a5e"
                     /ApEinfo_fwdcolor="#f58a5e"
     misc_feature    complement(3149..3152)
                     /label="upstream region"
                     /ApEinfo_revcolor="#9eafd2"
                     /ApEinfo_fwdcolor="#9eafd2"
     misc_feature    complement(3149..3152)
                     /label="downstream region"
                     /ApEinfo_revcolor="#9eafd2"
                     /ApEinfo_fwdcolor="#9eafd2"
     promoter ID ... complement(3153..3172)
                     /label=">skpp-1947-F_sk20mer-4737"
                     /ApEinfo_revcolor="#f58a5e"
                     /ApEinfo_fwdcolor="#f58a5e"
     misc_feature    complement(3173..3202)
                     /label="F primer binding"
                     /ApEinfo_revcolor="#d6b295"
                     /ApEinfo_fwdcolor="#d6b295"
     miscellaneous   3203..3232
                     /label="Himar_RE"
                     /ApEinfo_revcolor="#faac61"
                     /ApEinfo_fwdcolor="#faac61"
     miscellaneous   complement(3203..3232)
                     /label="Himar_LE"
                     /ApEinfo_revcolor="#faac61"
                     /ApEinfo_fwdcolor="#faac61"
     RS421_promot... 3233..3397
                     /label=13481
                     /ApEinfo_revcolor="#f58a5e"
                     /ApEinfo_fwdcolor="#f58a5e"
     misc_feature    complement(3398..3401)
                     /label="upstream region"
                     /ApEinfo_revcolor="#9eafd2"
                     /ApEinfo_fwdcolor="#9eafd2"
     CDS             3398..4444
                     /label="Himar_Tnp"
                     /ApEinfo_revcolor="#f58a5e"
                     /ApEinfo_fwdcolor="#f58a5e"
     prokaryote t... 4449..4629
                     /label="TAmarelleT9"
                     /ApEinfo_revcolor="#f58a5e"
                     /ApEinfo_fwdcolor="#f58a5e"
     miscellaneous   4630..4875
                     /label="oriT"
                     /ApEinfo_revcolor="#84b0dc"
                     /ApEinfo_fwdcolor="#84b0dc"
     miscellaneous   complement(4895..4934)
                     /label="UNS1"
                     /ApEinfo_revcolor="#9eafd2"
                     /ApEinfo_fwdcolor="#9eafd2"
     prokaryote t... complement(4935..4964)
                     /label="L2U5H11"
                     /ApEinfo_revcolor="#f8d3a9"
                     /ApEinfo_fwdcolor="#f8d3a9"
     primer_bind     complement(5017..5033)
                     /label="M13 fwd"
                     /ApEinfo_revcolor="#d59687"
                     /ApEinfo_fwdcolor="#d59687"
ORIGIN
        1 AACGTCGTGA CTGGGAAAAC CCTGGCGCTT GTGGTGGATC ACAGTTATTG GAGACTTCCT
       61 TGGCCGTACG ATGGGTTTTG TTTCAGGTAT CTGGCACTTT TCGGGGAAAT GTGCGCGGAA
      121 CCCCTATTTG TTTATTTTTC TAAATACATT CAAATATGTA TCCGCTCATG AGACAATAAC
      181 CCTGATAAAT GCTTCAATAA TATTGAAAAA GGAAGAGTAT GAGTATTCAA CATTTCCGTG
      241 TCGCCCTTAT TCCCTTTTTT GCGGCATTTT GCCTTCCTGT TTTTGCTCAC CCAGAAACGC
      301 TGGTGAAAGT AAAAGATGCT GAAGATCAGT TGGGTGCACG AGTGGGTTAC ATCGAACTGG
      361 ATCTCAACAG CGGTAAGATC CTTGAGAGTT TTCGCCCCGA AGAACGTTTT CCAATGATGA
      421 GCACTTTTAA AGTTCTGCTA TGTGGCGCGG TATTATCCCG TATTGACGCC GGGCAAGAGC
      481 AACTCGGTCG CCGCATACAC TATTCTCAGA ATGACTTGGT TGAGTACTCA CCAGTCACAG
      541 AAAAGCATCT TACGGATGGC ATGACAGTAA GAGAATTATG CAGTGCTGCC ATAACCATGA
      601 GTGATAACAC TGCGGCCAAC TTACTTCTGA CAACGATCGG AGGACCGAAG GAGCTAACCG
      661 CTTTTTTGCA CAACATGGGG GATCATGTAA CTCGCCTTGA TCGTTGGGAA CCGGAGCTGA
      721 ATGAAGCCAT ACCAAACGAC GAGCGTGACA CCACGATGCC TGTAGCAATG GCAACAACGT
      781 TGCGCAAACT ATTAACTGGC GAACTACTTA CTCTAGCTTC CCGGCAACAA TTAATAGACT
      841 GGATGGAGGC GGATAAAGTT GCAGGACCAC TTCTGCGCTC GGCCCTTCCG GCTGGCTGGT
      901 TTATTGCTGA TAAATCTGGA GCCGGTGAGC GTGGCTCTCG CGGTATCATT GCAGCACTGG
      961 GGCCAGATGG TAAGCCCTCC CGTATCGTAG TTATCTACAC GACGGGGAGT CAGGCAACTA
     1021 TGGATGAACG AAATAGACAG ATCGCTGAGA TAGGTGCCTC ACTGATTAAG CATTGGTAAC
     1081 TGTCAGACCA AGTTTACTCA TATATACTTT AGATTGATTT AAAACTTCAT TTTTAATTTA
     1141 AAAGGATCTA GGTGAAGATC CTTGAATTGC CATTATCAAC AAGTTTGTAC AAAAAAGCAG
     1201 GCTCCGAATT GGTATCACGA GGACGATTTG AAGCCCCCTA CCCATTTACG CTGACTTGAC
     1261 GGGACGGCGG CTTTGTTGAA TAGAGCGTCA GACCCCGTAG AAAAGATCAA AGGATCTTCG
     1321 GCCGGCCGGC GCGCCGATCT GAAGATCAGC AGTTCAACCT GTTGATAGTA CGTACTAAGC
     1381 TCTCATGTTT CACGTACTAA GCTCTCATGT TTAACGTACT AAGCTCTCAT GTTTAACGAA
     1441 CTAAACCCTC ATGGCTAACG TACTAAGCTC TCATGGCTAA CGTACTAAGC TCTCATGTTT
     1501 CACGTACTAA GCTCTCATGT TTGAACAATA AAATTAATAT AAATCAGCAA CTTAAATAGC
     1561 CTCTAAGGTT TTAAGTTTTA TAAGAAAAAA AAGAATATAT AAGGCTTTTA AAGCCTTTAA
     1621 GGTTTAACGG TTGTGGACAA CAAGCCAGGG ATGTAACGCA CTGAGAAGCC CTTAGAGCCT
     1681 CTCAAAGCAA TTTTGAGTGA CACAGGAACA CTTAACGGCT GACATGGGGC GCGCCCAGCT
     1741 GTAACGCCAG CAACGCGGCC TTTTTACGGT TCCTGGCCTT TTGCTGGCCT TTTGCTCACA
     1801 TGTTCTTTCC AGCGACATAT GCCATACGCC GAACTGAACT CCACCTAATG TCTTGGAGAT
     1861 TGTCGGATAG CGCGGAATAG GATTGTGCCC TCTGAGCGGA TAACAATTTC ACACAGGAAA
     1921 CAGCTATGAC CATGACACAT GCATCCACCA TCGCAGACTT ATCATCACTG AGCCTCCACC
     1981 TAGCCTATAC AACAATAGCG TGCGTGGTTA GCACGCTAGG TGGAAGGGCT CGGAGTTGTG
     2041 GTAATCTATG TATCCTGGGG TGCTCTTCAT GCTAGCGTAA CAGGTTGGAT GATAAGTCCC
     2101 CGGTCTAGCC GACTGCGCAA AAGACATAAT CGATTCACAA AAAATAGGCA CACGAAAAAC
     2161 AAGTTAAGGG ATGCAGTTTA TGCATCCCTT AACAAGCTTA CTTATTAAAT AATTTATAGC
     2221 TATTGAAAAG AGATAAGAAT TGTTCAAAGC TAATATTGTT TAAATCGTCA ATTCCTGCAT
     2281 GTTTTAAGGA ATTGTTAAAT TGATTTTTTG TAAATATTTT CTTGTATTCT TTGTTAACCC
     2341 ATTTCATAAC GAAATAATTA TACTTTTGTT TATCTTTGTG TGATATTCTT GATTTTTTTC
     2401 TACTTAATCT GATAAGTGAG CTATTCACTT TAGGTTTAGG ATGAAAATAT TCTCTTGGAA
     2461 CCATACTTAA TATAGAAATA TCAACTTCTG CCATTAAAAG TAATGCCAAT GAGCGTTTTG
     2521 TATTTAATAA TCTTTTAGCA AACCCGTATT CCACGATTAA ATAAATCTCA TTAGCTATAC
     2581 TATCAAAAAC AATTTTGCGT ATTATATCCG TACTTATGTT ATAAGGTATA TTACCATATA
     2641 TTTTATAGGA TTGGTTTTTA GGAAATTTAA ACTGCAATAT ATCCTTGTTT AAAACTTGGA
     2701 AATTATCGTG ATCAACAAGT TTATTTTCTG TAGTTTTGCA TAATTTATGG TCTATTTCAA
     2761 TGGCAGTTAC GAAATTACAC CTCTTTACTA ATTCAAGGGT AAAATGGCCT TTTCCTGAGC
     2821 CGATTTCAAA GATATTATCA TGTTCATTTA ATCTTATGTT TGTCATAATC TTGTCGATAT
     2881 TATGCTTAGA AGTAATAAAG TTTTGACTGT GTTTTATATT TTTCTCGTTC ATTACCTTCC
     2941 TCAACCGCAA GGGGGTGAGA GGCACTCACT CCATAAGTTC CTTTATCACC CATACTATCA
     3001 ATTTTTTGCT TAACACTGTC TTTTATTTTA TTGAAAGAAC AGGATACCCC GATACCCCCC
     3061 ATTAAGCTGA CTATCAAACA GAAAAGAATT ATCTTCTTCC AGCTTCACAC GGCGTGTGGC
     3121 TGCGGAACCG ACACTACACA CTAACGCATA CGACTCGGGA AACCAGACTA CCACCCTACT
     3181 CGACGCGTCC TACGCGTGAC CCTAGACCGG GGACTTATCA TCCAACCTGT TAGGCGCCGC
     3241 CGCCTCCGCG CGGCGCCTTT CATTTCGCCG GGGTTGCACC CCGCAATGGC GCGCCGCCGC
     3301 GTGAATTTTT CGCGGCCGCG CGCCATTTCT CCGCCTCATC CCTTATCCTT TCGTTCTTGA
     3361 ACCTTACTAA ATAGTTACAA GAACTTCGGG AGGGGGGATG GAAAAAAAGG AATTTCGTGT
     3421 TTTGATAAAA TACTGTTTTC TGAAGGGAAA AAATACAGTG GAAGCAAAAA CTTGGCTTGA
     3481 TAATGAGTTT CCGGACTCTG CCCCAGGGAA ATCAACAATA ATTGATTGGT ATGCAAAATT
     3541 CAAGCGTGGT GAAATGAGCA CGGAGGACGG TGAACGCAGT GGACGCCCGA AAGAGGTGGT
     3601 TACCGACGAA AACATCAAAA AAATCCACAA AATGATTTTG AATGACCGTA AAATGAAGTT
     3661 GATCGAGATA GCAGAGGCCT TAAAGATATC AAAGGAACGT GTTGGTCATA TCATTCATCA
     3721 ATATTTGGAT ATGCGGAAGC TCTGTGCGAA ATGGGTGCCG CGCGAGCTCA CATTTGACCA
     3781 AAAACAACGA CGTGTTGATG ATTCTAAGCG GTGTTTGCAG CTGTTAACTC GTAATACACC
     3841 CGAGTTTTTC CGTCGATATG TGACAATGGA TGAAACATGG CTCCATCACT ACACTCCTGA
     3901 GTCCAATCGA CAGTCGGCTG AGTGGACAGC GACCGGTGAA CCGTCTCCGA AGCGTGGAAA
     3961 GACTCAAAAG TCCGCTGGCA AAGTAATGGC CTCTGTTTTT TGGGATGCGC ATGGAATAAT
     4021 TTTTATCGAT TATCTTGAGA AGGGAAAAAC CATCAACAGT GACTATTATA TGGCGTTATT
     4081 GGAGCGTTTG AAGGTCGAAA TCGCGGCAAA ACGGCCCCAC ATGAAGAAGA AAAAAGTGTT
     4141 GTTCCACCAA GACAACGCAC CGTGCCACAA GTCATTGAGA ACGATGGCAA AAATTCATGA
     4201 ATTGGGCTTC GAATTGCTTC CCCACCCGCC GTATTCTCCA GATCTGGCCC CCAGCGACTT
     4261 TTTCTTGTTC TCAGACCTCA AAAGGATGCT CGCAGGGAAA AAATTTGGCT GCAATGAAGA
     4321 GGTGATCGCC GAAACTGAGG CCTATTTTGA GGCAAAACCG AAGGAGTACT ACCAAAATGG
     4381 TATCAAAAAA TTGGAAGGTC GTTATAATCG TTGTATCGCT CTTGAAGGGA ACTATGTTGA
     4441 ATAAGCTTGG AATCTCCTTC TCGCCTCTTT CGCTGAACAC GAAAGCGAAT CCGTTCAGCA
     4501 CACACTTTAC GATATGGCGC AAAAAGTCCT CGGCTGCGTG CCGGAAGTGA AAGACATCCA
     4561 CCTCACCATG CCCAACAAGC ATTGCCTGCT CGTGGACCTG TCCCGCTTCG GTCAGGACAA
     4621 TCCCAACGAC TTTTCCGCTG CATAACCCTG CTTCGGGGTC ATTATAGCGA TTTTTTCGGT
     4681 ATATCCATCC TTTTTCGCAC GATATACAGG ATTTTGCCAA AGGGTTCGTG TAGACTTTCC
     4741 TTGGTGTATC CAACGGCGTC AGCCGGGCAG GATAGGTGAA GTAGGCCCAC CCGCGAGCGG
     4801 GTGTTCCTTC TTCACTGTCC CTTATTCGCA CCTGGCGGTG CTCAACGGGA ATCCTGCTCT
     4861 GCGAGGCTGG CCGTACTCCT CATTGAAGAG CTCGGAGACG AGACGAGACA GCCTGAGAAT
     4921 GGATGCGAGT AATGATACAA CAATAGCGTG CTGTTCGCAC GCTAAGGTCA GGCGGAATGG
     4981 CACTTCCTTA TTCCAGATGC GTGCGGATTA TGCATGACTG GCCGTCGTTT TAC
//
