# Supplementary material for: A scalable transposon mutagenesis system for non-model bacteria
Source: bioRxiv preprint, doi:10.64898/2025.12.22.696024, version 1 (2025-12-23)
Supplement: Plasmid sequences [file 696024_file12.zip › Plasmid sequences/Transposon variant libraries/Himar1-only libraries/pGLU_30/pGLU_9-pGLU_78-pGLU_86.gb]

LOCUS       pGLU_9-pGLU_78-pGLU_86  5033 bp ds-DNA     circular     19-NOV-2024
DEFINITION  .
KEYWORDS    "Name:pGLU_9-pGLU_78-pGLU_86" "Tnp Promoter:Dummy" "Abr
            Promoter:Firmicutes_39_14143" "Selectable Marker:Erythromycin"
            "Transposase:Himar"
FEATURES             Location/Qualifiers
     promoter        114..218
                     /label="Pamp"
                     /ApEinfo_revcolor="#faac61"
                     /ApEinfo_fwdcolor="#faac61"
     CDS             219..1079
                     /label="AmpR"
                     /ApEinfo_revcolor="#f58a5e"
                     /ApEinfo_fwdcolor="#f58a5e"
     ORI             complement(1336..1724)
                     /label="R6K ORI"
                     /ApEinfo_revcolor="#f58a5e"
                     /ApEinfo_fwdcolor="#f58a5e"
     primer_bind     1914..1930
                     /label="M13 rev"
                     /ApEinfo_revcolor="#c7b0e3"
                     /ApEinfo_fwdcolor="#c7b0e3"
     prokaryote p... complement(1987..2018)
                     /label="L2U8H11"
                     /ApEinfo_revcolor="#75c6a9"
                     /ApEinfo_fwdcolor="#75c6a9"
     miscellaneous   complement(2019..2058)
                     /label="UNSX"
                     /ApEinfo_revcolor="#9eafd2"
                     /ApEinfo_fwdcolor="#9eafd2"
     miscellaneous   2078..2107
                     /label="Himar_LE"
                     /ApEinfo_revcolor="#faac61"
                     /ApEinfo_fwdcolor="#faac61"
     miscellaneous   complement(2078..2107)
                     /label="Himar_RE"
                     /ApEinfo_revcolor="#faac61"
                     /ApEinfo_fwdcolor="#faac61"
     prokaryote t... complement(2108..2193)
                     /label="TermC"
                     /ApEinfo_revcolor="#f8d3a9"
                     /ApEinfo_fwdcolor="#f8d3a9"
     misc_feature    complement(2198..2932)
                     /label="ermC"
                     /ApEinfo_revcolor="#faac61"
                     /ApEinfo_fwdcolor="#faac61"
                     /note="codon-optimized to allow Twist synthesis"
     misc_feature    complement(2930..2933)
                     /label="downstream region"
                     /ApEinfo_revcolor="#9eafd2"
                     /ApEinfo_fwdcolor="#9eafd2"
     CDS             complement(2934..3062)
                     /ApEinfo_revcolor="#84b0dc"
                     /ApEinfo_fwdcolor="#84b0dc"
                     /translation="MGGIGVSCSFNKIKDSVKQKIDSMGDKGTYGVSASHPLAVEEG"
     RS421_promot... complement(2934..3098)
                     /label=14143
                     /ApEinfo_revcolor="#f58a5e"
                     /ApEinfo_fwdcolor="#f58a5e"
     misc_feature    3099..3128
                     /label="R primer binding"
                     /ApEinfo_revcolor="#d6b295"
                     /ApEinfo_fwdcolor="#d6b295"
     promoter ID ... complement(3129..3148)
                     /label=">skpp-1923-F_sk20mer-1906"
                     /ApEinfo_revcolor="#f58a5e"
                     /ApEinfo_fwdcolor="#f58a5e"
     misc_feature    complement(3149..3152)
                     /label="upstream region"
                     /ApEinfo_revcolor="#9eafd2"
                     /ApEinfo_fwdcolor="#9eafd2"
     misc_feature    complement(3149..3152)
                     /label="downstream region"
                     /ApEinfo_revcolor="#9eafd2"
                     /ApEinfo_fwdcolor="#9eafd2"
     promoter ID ... complement(3153..3172)
                     /label=">skpp-1931-F_sk20mer-5677"
                     /ApEinfo_revcolor="#f58a5e"
                     /ApEinfo_fwdcolor="#f58a5e"
     misc_feature    complement(3173..3202)
                     /label="F primer binding"
                     /ApEinfo_revcolor="#d6b295"
                     /ApEinfo_fwdcolor="#d6b295"
     miscellaneous   complement(3203..3232)
                     /label="Himar_LE"
                     /ApEinfo_revcolor="#faac61"
                     /ApEinfo_fwdcolor="#faac61"
     misc_feature    3233..3397
                     /label="Dummy_[tnp]"
                     /ApEinfo_revcolor="#c6c9d1"
                     /ApEinfo_fwdcolor="#c6c9d1"
     misc_feature    complement(3398..3401)
                     /label="upstream region"
                     /ApEinfo_revcolor="#9eafd2"
                     /ApEinfo_fwdcolor="#9eafd2"
     CDS             3398..4444
                     /label="Himar_Tnp"
                     /ApEinfo_revcolor="#f58a5e"
                     /ApEinfo_fwdcolor="#f58a5e"
     prokaryote t... 4449..4629
                     /label="TAmarelleT9"
                     /ApEinfo_revcolor="#f58a5e"
                     /ApEinfo_fwdcolor="#f58a5e"
     miscellaneous   4630..4875
                     /label="oriT"
                     /ApEinfo_revcolor="#84b0dc"
                     /ApEinfo_fwdcolor="#84b0dc"
     miscellaneous   complement(4895..4934)
                     /label="UNS1"
                     /ApEinfo_revcolor="#9eafd2"
                     /ApEinfo_fwdcolor="#9eafd2"
     prokaryote t... complement(4935..4964)
                     /label="L2U5H11"
                     /ApEinfo_revcolor="#f8d3a9"
                     /ApEinfo_fwdcolor="#f8d3a9"
     primer_bind     complement(5017..5033)
                     /label="M13 fwd"
                     /ApEinfo_revcolor="#d59687"
                     /ApEinfo_fwdcolor="#d59687"
ORIGIN
        1 AACGTCGTGA CTGGGAAAAC CCTGGCGCTT GTGGTGGATC ACAGTTATTG GAGACTTCCT
       61 TGGCCGTACG ATGGGTTTTG TTTCAGGTAT CTGGCACTTT TCGGGGAAAT GTGCGCGGAA
      121 CCCCTATTTG TTTATTTTTC TAAATACATT CAAATATGTA TCCGCTCATG AGACAATAAC
      181 CCTGATAAAT GCTTCAATAA TATTGAAAAA GGAAGAGTAT GAGTATTCAA CATTTCCGTG
      241 TCGCCCTTAT TCCCTTTTTT GCGGCATTTT GCCTTCCTGT TTTTGCTCAC CCAGAAACGC
      301 TGGTGAAAGT AAAAGATGCT GAAGATCAGT TGGGTGCACG AGTGGGTTAC ATCGAACTGG
      361 ATCTCAACAG CGGTAAGATC CTTGAGAGTT TTCGCCCCGA AGAACGTTTT CCAATGATGA
      421 GCACTTTTAA AGTTCTGCTA TGTGGCGCGG TATTATCCCG TATTGACGCC GGGCAAGAGC
      481 AACTCGGTCG CCGCATACAC TATTCTCAGA ATGACTTGGT TGAGTACTCA CCAGTCACAG
      541 AAAAGCATCT TACGGATGGC ATGACAGTAA GAGAATTATG CAGTGCTGCC ATAACCATGA
      601 GTGATAACAC TGCGGCCAAC TTACTTCTGA CAACGATCGG AGGACCGAAG GAGCTAACCG
      661 CTTTTTTGCA CAACATGGGG GATCATGTAA CTCGCCTTGA TCGTTGGGAA CCGGAGCTGA
      721 ATGAAGCCAT ACCAAACGAC GAGCGTGACA CCACGATGCC TGTAGCAATG GCAACAACGT
      781 TGCGCAAACT ATTAACTGGC GAACTACTTA CTCTAGCTTC CCGGCAACAA TTAATAGACT
      841 GGATGGAGGC GGATAAAGTT GCAGGACCAC TTCTGCGCTC GGCCCTTCCG GCTGGCTGGT
      901 TTATTGCTGA TAAATCTGGA GCCGGTGAGC GTGGCTCTCG CGGTATCATT GCAGCACTGG
      961 GGCCAGATGG TAAGCCCTCC CGTATCGTAG TTATCTACAC GACGGGGAGT CAGGCAACTA
     1021 TGGATGAACG AAATAGACAG ATCGCTGAGA TAGGTGCCTC ACTGATTAAG CATTGGTAAC
     1081 TGTCAGACCA AGTTTACTCA TATATACTTT AGATTGATTT AAAACTTCAT TTTTAATTTA
     1141 AAAGGATCTA GGTGAAGATC CTTGAATTGC CATTATCAAC AAGTTTGTAC AAAAAAGCAG
     1201 GCTCCGAATT GGTATCACGA GGACGATTTG AAGCCCCCTA CCCATTTACG CTGACTTGAC
     1261 GGGACGGCGG CTTTGTTGAA TAGAGCGTCA GACCCCGTAG AAAAGATCAA AGGATCTTCG
     1321 GCCGGCCGGC GCGCCGATCT GAAGATCAGC AGTTCAACCT GTTGATAGTA CGTACTAAGC
     1381 TCTCATGTTT CACGTACTAA GCTCTCATGT TTAACGTACT AAGCTCTCAT GTTTAACGAA
     1441 CTAAACCCTC ATGGCTAACG TACTAAGCTC TCATGGCTAA CGTACTAAGC TCTCATGTTT
     1501 CACGTACTAA GCTCTCATGT TTGAACAATA AAATTAATAT AAATCAGCAA CTTAAATAGC
     1561 CTCTAAGGTT TTAAGTTTTA TAAGAAAAAA AAGAATATAT AAGGCTTTTA AAGCCTTTAA
     1621 GGTTTAACGG TTGTGGACAA CAAGCCAGGG ATGTAACGCA CTGAGAAGCC CTTAGAGCCT
     1681 CTCAAAGCAA TTTTGAGTGA CACAGGAACA CTTAACGGCT GACATGGGGC GCGCCCAGCT
     1741 GTAACGCCAG CAACGCGGCC TTTTTACGGT TCCTGGCCTT TTGCTGGCCT TTTGCTCACA
     1801 TGTTCTTTCC AGCGACATAT GCCATACGCC GAACTGAACT CCACCTAATG TCTTGGAGAT
     1861 TGTCGGATAG CGCGGAATAG GATTGTGCCC TCTGAGCGGA TAACAATTTC ACACAGGAAA
     1921 CAGCTATGAC CATGACACAT GCATCCACCA TCGCAGACTT ATCATCACTG AGCCTCCACC
     1981 TAGCCTATAC AACAATAGCG TGCGTGGTTA GCACGCTAGG TGGAAGGGCT CGGAGTTGTG
     2041 GTAATCTATG TATCCTGGGG TGCTCTTCAT GCTAGCGTAA CAGGTTGGAT GATAAGTCCC
     2101 CGGTCTAGCC GACTGCGCAA AAGACATAAT CGATTCACAA AAAATAGGCA CACGAAAAAC
     2161 AAGTTAAGGG ATGCAGTTTA TGCATCCCTT AACAAGCTTA CTTATTAAAT AATTTATAGC
     2221 TATTGAAAAG AGATAAGAAT TGTTCAAAGC TAATATTGTT TAAATCGTCA ATTCCTGCAT
     2281 GTTTTAAGGA ATTGTTAAAT TGATTTTTTG TAAATATTTT CTTGTATTCT TTGTTAACCC
     2341 ATTTCATAAC GAAATAATTA TACTTTTGTT TATCTTTGTG TGATATTCTT GATTTTTTTC
     2401 TACTTAATCT GATAAGTGAG CTATTCACTT TAGGTTTAGG ATGAAAATAT TCTCTTGGAA
     2461 CCATACTTAA TATAGAAATA TCAACTTCTG CCATTAAAAG TAATGCCAAT GAGCGTTTTG
     2521 TATTTAATAA TCTTTTAGCA AACCCGTATT CCACGATTAA ATAAATCTCA TTAGCTATAC
     2581 TATCAAAAAC AATTTTGCGT ATTATATCCG TACTTATGTT ATAAGGTATA TTACCATATA
     2641 TTTTATAGGA TTGGTTTTTA GGAAATTTAA ACTGCAATAT ATCCTTGTTT AAAACTTGGA
     2701 AATTATCGTG ATCAACAAGT TTATTTTCTG TAGTTTTGCA TAATTTATGG TCTATTTCAA
     2761 TGGCAGTTAC GAAATTACAC CTCTTTACTA ATTCAAGGGT AAAATGGCCT TTTCCTGAGC
     2821 CGATTTCAAA GATATTATCA TGTTCATTTA ATCTTATGTT TGTCATAATC TTGTCGATAT
     2881 TATGCTTAGA AGTAATAAAG TTTTGACTGT GTTTTATATT TTTCTCGTTC ATTACCTTCC
     2941 TCAACCGCAA GGGGGTGAGA GGCACTCACT CCATAAGTTC CTTTATCACC CATACTATCA
     3001 ATTTTTTGCT TAACACTGTC TTTTATTTTA TTGAAAGAAC AGGATACCCC GATACCCCCC
     3061 ATTAAGCTGA CTATCAAACA GAAAAGAATT ATCTTCTTCC AGCTTCACAC GGCGTGTGGC
     3121 TGCGGAACCG ACACTACACA CTAACGCATA CGCTATGGAC CCTCCTCACA GGACCCTACT
     3181 CGACGCGTCC TACGCGTGAC CCTAGACCGG GGACTTATCA TCCAACCTGT TATTTGCTTG
     3241 TGCACTGCTA CGCCATGCCG AGGCCGGTCC GGCGGGCGAA GCATATAAAA GAAGCTCGTC
     3301 ACATCCACAC AGTTGCATCG TACGTCGGTC TAGGGATCGT ACTTCGCCTC TAATTCCACA
     3361 TGCGCGCGGT GCAGGTGTAA GTGTACGAAG TCTAAGGATG GAAAAAAAGG AATTTCGTGT
     3421 TTTGATAAAA TACTGTTTTC TGAAGGGAAA AAATACAGTG GAAGCAAAAA CTTGGCTTGA
     3481 TAATGAGTTT CCGGACTCTG CCCCAGGGAA ATCAACAATA ATTGATTGGT ATGCAAAATT
     3541 CAAGCGTGGT GAAATGAGCA CGGAGGACGG TGAACGCAGT GGACGCCCGA AAGAGGTGGT
     3601 TACCGACGAA AACATCAAAA AAATCCACAA AATGATTTTG AATGACCGTA AAATGAAGTT
     3661 GATCGAGATA GCAGAGGCCT TAAAGATATC AAAGGAACGT GTTGGTCATA TCATTCATCA
     3721 ATATTTGGAT ATGCGGAAGC TCTGTGCGAA ATGGGTGCCG CGCGAGCTCA CATTTGACCA
     3781 AAAACAACGA CGTGTTGATG ATTCTAAGCG GTGTTTGCAG CTGTTAACTC GTAATACACC
     3841 CGAGTTTTTC CGTCGATATG TGACAATGGA TGAAACATGG CTCCATCACT ACACTCCTGA
     3901 GTCCAATCGA CAGTCGGCTG AGTGGACAGC GACCGGTGAA CCGTCTCCGA AGCGTGGAAA
     3961 GACTCAAAAG TCCGCTGGCA AAGTAATGGC CTCTGTTTTT TGGGATGCGC ATGGAATAAT
     4021 TTTTATCGAT TATCTTGAGA AGGGAAAAAC CATCAACAGT GACTATTATA TGGCGTTATT
     4081 GGAGCGTTTG AAGGTCGAAA TCGCGGCAAA ACGGCCCCAC ATGAAGAAGA AAAAAGTGTT
     4141 GTTCCACCAA GACAACGCAC CGTGCCACAA GTCATTGAGA ACGATGGCAA AAATTCATGA
     4201 ATTGGGCTTC GAATTGCTTC CCCACCCGCC GTATTCTCCA GATCTGGCCC CCAGCGACTT
     4261 TTTCTTGTTC TCAGACCTCA AAAGGATGCT CGCAGGGAAA AAATTTGGCT GCAATGAAGA
     4321 GGTGATCGCC GAAACTGAGG CCTATTTTGA GGCAAAACCG AAGGAGTACT ACCAAAATGG
     4381 TATCAAAAAA TTGGAAGGTC GTTATAATCG TTGTATCGCT CTTGAAGGGA ACTATGTTGA
     4441 ATAAGCTTGG AATCTCCTTC TCGCCTCTTT CGCTGAACAC GAAAGCGAAT CCGTTCAGCA
     4501 CACACTTTAC GATATGGCGC AAAAAGTCCT CGGCTGCGTG CCGGAAGTGA AAGACATCCA
     4561 CCTCACCATG CCCAACAAGC ATTGCCTGCT CGTGGACCTG TCCCGCTTCG GTCAGGACAA
     4621 TCCCAACGAC TTTTCCGCTG CATAACCCTG CTTCGGGGTC ATTATAGCGA TTTTTTCGGT
     4681 ATATCCATCC TTTTTCGCAC GATATACAGG ATTTTGCCAA AGGGTTCGTG TAGACTTTCC
     4741 TTGGTGTATC CAACGGCGTC AGCCGGGCAG GATAGGTGAA GTAGGCCCAC CCGCGAGCGG
     4801 GTGTTCCTTC TTCACTGTCC CTTATTCGCA CCTGGCGGTG CTCAACGGGA ATCCTGCTCT
     4861 GCGAGGCTGG CCGTACTCCT CATTGAAGAG CTCGGAGACG AGACGAGACA GCCTGAGAAT
     4921 GGATGCGAGT AATGATACAA CAATAGCGTG CTGTTCGCAC GCTAAGGTCA GGCGGAATGG
     4981 CACTTCCTTA TTCCAGATGC GTGCGGATTA TGCATGACTG GCCGTCGTTT TAC
//
