# Supplementary material for: A scalable transposon mutagenesis system for non-model bacteria
Source: bioRxiv preprint, doi:10.64898/2025.12.22.696024, version 1 (2025-12-23)
Supplement: Plasmid sequences [file 696024_file12.zip › Plasmid sequences/Transposon variant libraries/Himar1-only libraries/pGLU_30/pGLU_9-pGLU_81-pGLU_94.gb]

LOCUS       pGLU_9-pGLU_81-pGLU_94  5033 bp ds-DNA     circular     19-NOV-2024
DEFINITION  .
KEYWORDS    "Name:pGLU_9-pGLU_81-pGLU_94" "Tnp Promoter:Firmicutes_40_13926"
            "Abr Promoter:Firmicutes_52_13401" "Selectable Marker:Erythromycin"
            "Transposase:Himar"
FEATURES             Location/Qualifiers
     promoter        114..218
                     /label="Pamp"
                     /ApEinfo_revcolor="#faac61"
                     /ApEinfo_fwdcolor="#faac61"
     CDS             219..1079
                     /label="AmpR"
                     /ApEinfo_revcolor="#f58a5e"
                     /ApEinfo_fwdcolor="#f58a5e"
     ORI             complement(1336..1724)
                     /label="R6K ORI"
                     /ApEinfo_revcolor="#f58a5e"
                     /ApEinfo_fwdcolor="#f58a5e"
     primer_bind     1914..1930
                     /label="M13 rev"
                     /ApEinfo_revcolor="#c7b0e3"
                     /ApEinfo_fwdcolor="#c7b0e3"
     prokaryote p... complement(1987..2018)
                     /label="L2U8H11"
                     /ApEinfo_revcolor="#75c6a9"
                     /ApEinfo_fwdcolor="#75c6a9"
     miscellaneous   complement(2019..2058)
                     /label="UNSX"
                     /ApEinfo_revcolor="#9eafd2"
                     /ApEinfo_fwdcolor="#9eafd2"
     miscellaneous   2078..2107
                     /label="Himar_LE"
                     /ApEinfo_revcolor="#faac61"
                     /ApEinfo_fwdcolor="#faac61"
     miscellaneous   complement(2078..2107)
                     /label="Himar_RE"
                     /ApEinfo_revcolor="#faac61"
                     /ApEinfo_fwdcolor="#faac61"
     prokaryote t... complement(2108..2193)
                     /label="TermC"
                     /ApEinfo_revcolor="#f8d3a9"
                     /ApEinfo_fwdcolor="#f8d3a9"
     misc_feature    complement(2198..2932)
                     /label="ermC"
                     /ApEinfo_revcolor="#faac61"
                     /ApEinfo_fwdcolor="#faac61"
                     /note="codon-optimized to allow Twist synthesis"
     misc_feature    complement(2930..2933)
                     /label="downstream region"
                     /ApEinfo_revcolor="#9eafd2"
                     /ApEinfo_fwdcolor="#9eafd2"
     RS421_promot... complement(2934..3098)
                     /label=13401
                     /ApEinfo_revcolor="#f58a5e"
                     /ApEinfo_fwdcolor="#f58a5e"
     misc_feature    3099..3128
                     /label="R primer binding"
                     /ApEinfo_revcolor="#d6b295"
                     /ApEinfo_fwdcolor="#d6b295"
     promoter ID ... complement(3129..3148)
                     /label=">skpp-1926-F_sk20mer-4948"
                     /ApEinfo_revcolor="#f58a5e"
                     /ApEinfo_fwdcolor="#f58a5e"
     misc_feature    complement(3149..3152)
                     /label="upstream region"
                     /ApEinfo_revcolor="#9eafd2"
                     /ApEinfo_fwdcolor="#9eafd2"
     misc_feature    complement(3149..3152)
                     /label="downstream region"
                     /ApEinfo_revcolor="#9eafd2"
                     /ApEinfo_fwdcolor="#9eafd2"
     promoter ID ... complement(3153..3172)
                     /label=">skpp-1939-F_sk20mer-6802"
                     /ApEinfo_revcolor="#f58a5e"
                     /ApEinfo_fwdcolor="#f58a5e"
     misc_feature    complement(3173..3202)
                     /label="F primer binding"
                     /ApEinfo_revcolor="#d6b295"
                     /ApEinfo_fwdcolor="#d6b295"
     miscellaneous   3203..3232
                     /label="Himar_RE"
                     /ApEinfo_revcolor="#faac61"
                     /ApEinfo_fwdcolor="#faac61"
     miscellaneous   complement(3203..3232)
                     /label="Himar_LE"
                     /ApEinfo_revcolor="#faac61"
                     /ApEinfo_fwdcolor="#faac61"
     RS421_promot... 3233..3397
                     /label=13926
                     /ApEinfo_revcolor="#f58a5e"
                     /ApEinfo_fwdcolor="#f58a5e"
     misc_feature    complement(3398..3401)
                     /label="upstream region"
                     /ApEinfo_revcolor="#9eafd2"
                     /ApEinfo_fwdcolor="#9eafd2"
     CDS             3398..4444
                     /label="Himar_Tnp"
                     /ApEinfo_revcolor="#f58a5e"
                     /ApEinfo_fwdcolor="#f58a5e"
     prokaryote t... 4449..4629
                     /label="TAmarelleT9"
                     /ApEinfo_revcolor="#f58a5e"
                     /ApEinfo_fwdcolor="#f58a5e"
     miscellaneous   4630..4875
                     /label="oriT"
                     /ApEinfo_revcolor="#84b0dc"
                     /ApEinfo_fwdcolor="#84b0dc"
     miscellaneous   complement(4895..4934)
                     /label="UNS1"
                     /ApEinfo_revcolor="#9eafd2"
                     /ApEinfo_fwdcolor="#9eafd2"
     prokaryote t... complement(4935..4964)
                     /label="L2U5H11"
                     /ApEinfo_revcolor="#f8d3a9"
                     /ApEinfo_fwdcolor="#f8d3a9"
     primer_bind     complement(5017..5033)
                     /label="M13 fwd"
                     /ApEinfo_revcolor="#d59687"
                     /ApEinfo_fwdcolor="#d59687"
ORIGIN
        1 AACGTCGTGA CTGGGAAAAC CCTGGCGCTT GTGGTGGATC ACAGTTATTG GAGACTTCCT
       61 TGGCCGTACG ATGGGTTTTG TTTCAGGTAT CTGGCACTTT TCGGGGAAAT GTGCGCGGAA
      121 CCCCTATTTG TTTATTTTTC TAAATACATT CAAATATGTA TCCGCTCATG AGACAATAAC
      181 CCTGATAAAT GCTTCAATAA TATTGAAAAA GGAAGAGTAT GAGTATTCAA CATTTCCGTG
      241 TCGCCCTTAT TCCCTTTTTT GCGGCATTTT GCCTTCCTGT TTTTGCTCAC CCAGAAACGC
      301 TGGTGAAAGT AAAAGATGCT GAAGATCAGT TGGGTGCACG AGTGGGTTAC ATCGAACTGG
      361 ATCTCAACAG CGGTAAGATC CTTGAGAGTT TTCGCCCCGA AGAACGTTTT CCAATGATGA
      421 GCACTTTTAA AGTTCTGCTA TGTGGCGCGG TATTATCCCG TATTGACGCC GGGCAAGAGC
      481 AACTCGGTCG CCGCATACAC TATTCTCAGA ATGACTTGGT TGAGTACTCA CCAGTCACAG
      541 AAAAGCATCT TACGGATGGC ATGACAGTAA GAGAATTATG CAGTGCTGCC ATAACCATGA
      601 GTGATAACAC TGCGGCCAAC TTACTTCTGA CAACGATCGG AGGACCGAAG GAGCTAACCG
      661 CTTTTTTGCA CAACATGGGG GATCATGTAA CTCGCCTTGA TCGTTGGGAA CCGGAGCTGA
      721 ATGAAGCCAT ACCAAACGAC GAGCGTGACA CCACGATGCC TGTAGCAATG GCAACAACGT
      781 TGCGCAAACT ATTAACTGGC GAACTACTTA CTCTAGCTTC CCGGCAACAA TTAATAGACT
      841 GGATGGAGGC GGATAAAGTT GCAGGACCAC TTCTGCGCTC GGCCCTTCCG GCTGGCTGGT
      901 TTATTGCTGA TAAATCTGGA GCCGGTGAGC GTGGCTCTCG CGGTATCATT GCAGCACTGG
      961 GGCCAGATGG TAAGCCCTCC CGTATCGTAG TTATCTACAC GACGGGGAGT CAGGCAACTA
     1021 TGGATGAACG AAATAGACAG ATCGCTGAGA TAGGTGCCTC ACTGATTAAG CATTGGTAAC
     1081 TGTCAGACCA AGTTTACTCA TATATACTTT AGATTGATTT AAAACTTCAT TTTTAATTTA
     1141 AAAGGATCTA GGTGAAGATC CTTGAATTGC CATTATCAAC AAGTTTGTAC AAAAAAGCAG
     1201 GCTCCGAATT GGTATCACGA GGACGATTTG AAGCCCCCTA CCCATTTACG CTGACTTGAC
     1261 GGGACGGCGG CTTTGTTGAA TAGAGCGTCA GACCCCGTAG AAAAGATCAA AGGATCTTCG
     1321 GCCGGCCGGC GCGCCGATCT GAAGATCAGC AGTTCAACCT GTTGATAGTA CGTACTAAGC
     1381 TCTCATGTTT CACGTACTAA GCTCTCATGT TTAACGTACT AAGCTCTCAT GTTTAACGAA
     1441 CTAAACCCTC ATGGCTAACG TACTAAGCTC TCATGGCTAA CGTACTAAGC TCTCATGTTT
     1501 CACGTACTAA GCTCTCATGT TTGAACAATA AAATTAATAT AAATCAGCAA CTTAAATAGC
     1561 CTCTAAGGTT TTAAGTTTTA TAAGAAAAAA AAGAATATAT AAGGCTTTTA AAGCCTTTAA
     1621 GGTTTAACGG TTGTGGACAA CAAGCCAGGG ATGTAACGCA CTGAGAAGCC CTTAGAGCCT
     1681 CTCAAAGCAA TTTTGAGTGA CACAGGAACA CTTAACGGCT GACATGGGGC GCGCCCAGCT
     1741 GTAACGCCAG CAACGCGGCC TTTTTACGGT TCCTGGCCTT TTGCTGGCCT TTTGCTCACA
     1801 TGTTCTTTCC AGCGACATAT GCCATACGCC GAACTGAACT CCACCTAATG TCTTGGAGAT
     1861 TGTCGGATAG CGCGGAATAG GATTGTGCCC TCTGAGCGGA TAACAATTTC ACACAGGAAA
     1921 CAGCTATGAC CATGACACAT GCATCCACCA TCGCAGACTT ATCATCACTG AGCCTCCACC
     1981 TAGCCTATAC AACAATAGCG TGCGTGGTTA GCACGCTAGG TGGAAGGGCT CGGAGTTGTG
     2041 GTAATCTATG TATCCTGGGG TGCTCTTCAT GCTAGCGTAA CAGGTTGGAT GATAAGTCCC
     2101 CGGTCTAGCC GACTGCGCAA AAGACATAAT CGATTCACAA AAAATAGGCA CACGAAAAAC
     2161 AAGTTAAGGG ATGCAGTTTA TGCATCCCTT AACAAGCTTA CTTATTAAAT AATTTATAGC
     2221 TATTGAAAAG AGATAAGAAT TGTTCAAAGC TAATATTGTT TAAATCGTCA ATTCCTGCAT
     2281 GTTTTAAGGA ATTGTTAAAT TGATTTTTTG TAAATATTTT CTTGTATTCT TTGTTAACCC
     2341 ATTTCATAAC GAAATAATTA TACTTTTGTT TATCTTTGTG TGATATTCTT GATTTTTTTC
     2401 TACTTAATCT GATAAGTGAG CTATTCACTT TAGGTTTAGG ATGAAAATAT TCTCTTGGAA
     2461 CCATACTTAA TATAGAAATA TCAACTTCTG CCATTAAAAG TAATGCCAAT GAGCGTTTTG
     2521 TATTTAATAA TCTTTTAGCA AACCCGTATT CCACGATTAA ATAAATCTCA TTAGCTATAC
     2581 TATCAAAAAC AATTTTGCGT ATTATATCCG TACTTATGTT ATAAGGTATA TTACCATATA
     2641 TTTTATAGGA TTGGTTTTTA GGAAATTTAA ACTGCAATAT ATCCTTGTTT AAAACTTGGA
     2701 AATTATCGTG ATCAACAAGT TTATTTTCTG TAGTTTTGCA TAATTTATGG TCTATTTCAA
     2761 TGGCAGTTAC GAAATTACAC CTCTTTACTA ATTCAAGGGT AAAATGGCCT TTTCCTGAGC
     2821 CGATTTCAAA GATATTATCA TGTTCATTTA ATCTTATGTT TGTCATAATC TTGTCGATAT
     2881 TATGCTTAGA AGTAATAAAG TTTTGACTGT GTTTTATATT TTTCTCGTTC ATTGCCGCTC
     2941 CTCCATCCCG TCCAATGGTT TCTGCCTTTA TGATACCACA ATTGACGCCA TGATTCGGAC
     3001 AAAAAAAGAA AAAAGGGCGG TTTTCCTGCG GACAGGTTGC CCGCGGAAAA CTGCCTCTCG
     3061 CGTTTGGTTG GCTTCCTTTG GCGGAAAGCG GCATAAAACC AGCTTCACAC GGCGTGTGGC
     3121 TGCGGAACGG GCGTCAGATA TTTGGACATA CGGCCCTAGC GTTCATTCAT GTACCCTACT
     3181 CGACGCGTCC TACGCGTGAC CCTAGACCGG GGACTTATCA TCCAACCTGT TAGAAGCAAG
     3241 GAGATTAACT GCCCGTAACA GCCCGATTGG TGAGGGCTCA TAATCAGTGG GGAATGAAGC
     3301 ACCCACTGAT TAAAGTTTCA CTTTATCAAT GCAAGCAATG TTTGAATTTT GTTTTCAAGT
     3361 AAATCAATGA GAGAATTGAA AGGCAGGAGA AAGAAACATG GAAAAAAAGG AATTTCGTGT
     3421 TTTGATAAAA TACTGTTTTC TGAAGGGAAA AAATACAGTG GAAGCAAAAA CTTGGCTTGA
     3481 TAATGAGTTT CCGGACTCTG CCCCAGGGAA ATCAACAATA ATTGATTGGT ATGCAAAATT
     3541 CAAGCGTGGT GAAATGAGCA CGGAGGACGG TGAACGCAGT GGACGCCCGA AAGAGGTGGT
     3601 TACCGACGAA AACATCAAAA AAATCCACAA AATGATTTTG AATGACCGTA AAATGAAGTT
     3661 GATCGAGATA GCAGAGGCCT TAAAGATATC AAAGGAACGT GTTGGTCATA TCATTCATCA
     3721 ATATTTGGAT ATGCGGAAGC TCTGTGCGAA ATGGGTGCCG CGCGAGCTCA CATTTGACCA
     3781 AAAACAACGA CGTGTTGATG ATTCTAAGCG GTGTTTGCAG CTGTTAACTC GTAATACACC
     3841 CGAGTTTTTC CGTCGATATG TGACAATGGA TGAAACATGG CTCCATCACT ACACTCCTGA
     3901 GTCCAATCGA CAGTCGGCTG AGTGGACAGC GACCGGTGAA CCGTCTCCGA AGCGTGGAAA
     3961 GACTCAAAAG TCCGCTGGCA AAGTAATGGC CTCTGTTTTT TGGGATGCGC ATGGAATAAT
     4021 TTTTATCGAT TATCTTGAGA AGGGAAAAAC CATCAACAGT GACTATTATA TGGCGTTATT
     4081 GGAGCGTTTG AAGGTCGAAA TCGCGGCAAA ACGGCCCCAC ATGAAGAAGA AAAAAGTGTT
     4141 GTTCCACCAA GACAACGCAC CGTGCCACAA GTCATTGAGA ACGATGGCAA AAATTCATGA
     4201 ATTGGGCTTC GAATTGCTTC CCCACCCGCC GTATTCTCCA GATCTGGCCC CCAGCGACTT
     4261 TTTCTTGTTC TCAGACCTCA AAAGGATGCT CGCAGGGAAA AAATTTGGCT GCAATGAAGA
     4321 GGTGATCGCC GAAACTGAGG CCTATTTTGA GGCAAAACCG AAGGAGTACT ACCAAAATGG
     4381 TATCAAAAAA TTGGAAGGTC GTTATAATCG TTGTATCGCT CTTGAAGGGA ACTATGTTGA
     4441 ATAAGCTTGG AATCTCCTTC TCGCCTCTTT CGCTGAACAC GAAAGCGAAT CCGTTCAGCA
     4501 CACACTTTAC GATATGGCGC AAAAAGTCCT CGGCTGCGTG CCGGAAGTGA AAGACATCCA
     4561 CCTCACCATG CCCAACAAGC ATTGCCTGCT CGTGGACCTG TCCCGCTTCG GTCAGGACAA
     4621 TCCCAACGAC TTTTCCGCTG CATAACCCTG CTTCGGGGTC ATTATAGCGA TTTTTTCGGT
     4681 ATATCCATCC TTTTTCGCAC GATATACAGG ATTTTGCCAA AGGGTTCGTG TAGACTTTCC
     4741 TTGGTGTATC CAACGGCGTC AGCCGGGCAG GATAGGTGAA GTAGGCCCAC CCGCGAGCGG
     4801 GTGTTCCTTC TTCACTGTCC CTTATTCGCA CCTGGCGGTG CTCAACGGGA ATCCTGCTCT
     4861 GCGAGGCTGG CCGTACTCCT CATTGAAGAG CTCGGAGACG AGACGAGACA GCCTGAGAAT
     4921 GGATGCGAGT AATGATACAA CAATAGCGTG CTGTTCGCAC GCTAAGGTCA GGCGGAATGG
     4981 CACTTCCTTA TTCCAGATGC GTGCGGATTA TGCATGACTG GCCGTCGTTT TAC
//
