# Supplementary material for: A scalable transposon mutagenesis system for non-model bacteria
Source: bioRxiv preprint, doi:10.64898/2025.12.22.696024, version 1 (2025-12-23)
Supplement: Plasmid sequences [file 696024_file12.zip › Plasmid sequences/Transposon variant libraries/Himar1-only libraries/pGLU_30/pGLU_9-pGLU_78-pGLU_96.gb]

LOCUS       pGLU_9-pGLU_78-pGLU_96  5033 bp ds-DNA     circular     19-NOV-2024
DEFINITION  .
KEYWORDS    "Name:pGLU_9-pGLU_78-pGLU_96" "Tnp Promoter:Firmicutes_39_14143"
            "Abr Promoter:Firmicutes_39_14143" "Selectable Marker:Erythromycin"
            "Transposase:Himar"
FEATURES             Location/Qualifiers
     promoter        114..218
                     /label="Pamp"
                     /ApEinfo_revcolor="#faac61"
                     /ApEinfo_fwdcolor="#faac61"
     CDS             219..1079
                     /label="AmpR"
                     /ApEinfo_revcolor="#f58a5e"
                     /ApEinfo_fwdcolor="#f58a5e"
     ORI             complement(1336..1724)
                     /label="R6K ORI"
                     /ApEinfo_revcolor="#f58a5e"
                     /ApEinfo_fwdcolor="#f58a5e"
     primer_bind     1914..1930
                     /label="M13 rev"
                     /ApEinfo_revcolor="#c7b0e3"
                     /ApEinfo_fwdcolor="#c7b0e3"
     prokaryote p... complement(1987..2018)
                     /label="L2U8H11"
                     /ApEinfo_revcolor="#75c6a9"
                     /ApEinfo_fwdcolor="#75c6a9"
     miscellaneous   complement(2019..2058)
                     /label="UNSX"
                     /ApEinfo_revcolor="#9eafd2"
                     /ApEinfo_fwdcolor="#9eafd2"
     miscellaneous   2078..2107
                     /label="Himar_LE"
                     /ApEinfo_revcolor="#faac61"
                     /ApEinfo_fwdcolor="#faac61"
     miscellaneous   complement(2078..2107)
                     /label="Himar_RE"
                     /ApEinfo_revcolor="#faac61"
                     /ApEinfo_fwdcolor="#faac61"
     prokaryote t... complement(2108..2193)
                     /label="TermC"
                     /ApEinfo_revcolor="#f8d3a9"
                     /ApEinfo_fwdcolor="#f8d3a9"
     misc_feature    complement(2198..2932)
                     /label="ermC"
                     /ApEinfo_revcolor="#faac61"
                     /ApEinfo_fwdcolor="#faac61"
                     /note="codon-optimized to allow Twist synthesis"
     misc_feature    complement(2930..2933)
                     /label="downstream region"
                     /ApEinfo_revcolor="#9eafd2"
                     /ApEinfo_fwdcolor="#9eafd2"
     CDS             complement(2934..3062)
                     /ApEinfo_revcolor="#84b0dc"
                     /ApEinfo_fwdcolor="#84b0dc"
                     /translation="MGGIGVSCSFNKIKDSVKQKIDSMGDKGTYGVSASHPLAVEEG"
     RS421_promot... complement(2934..3098)
                     /label=14143
                     /ApEinfo_revcolor="#f58a5e"
                     /ApEinfo_fwdcolor="#f58a5e"
     misc_feature    3099..3128
                     /label="R primer binding"
                     /ApEinfo_revcolor="#d6b295"
                     /ApEinfo_fwdcolor="#d6b295"
     promoter ID ... complement(3129..3148)
                     /label=">skpp-1923-F_sk20mer-1906"
                     /ApEinfo_revcolor="#f58a5e"
                     /ApEinfo_fwdcolor="#f58a5e"
     misc_feature    complement(3149..3152)
                     /label="upstream region"
                     /ApEinfo_revcolor="#9eafd2"
                     /ApEinfo_fwdcolor="#9eafd2"
     misc_feature    complement(3149..3152)
                     /label="downstream region"
                     /ApEinfo_revcolor="#9eafd2"
                     /ApEinfo_fwdcolor="#9eafd2"
     promoter ID ... complement(3153..3172)
                     /label=">skpp-1941-F_sk20mer-3414"
                     /ApEinfo_revcolor="#f58a5e"
                     /ApEinfo_fwdcolor="#f58a5e"
     misc_feature    complement(3173..3202)
                     /label="F primer binding"
                     /ApEinfo_revcolor="#d6b295"
                     /ApEinfo_fwdcolor="#d6b295"
     miscellaneous   3203..3232
                     /label="Himar_RE"
                     /ApEinfo_revcolor="#faac61"
                     /ApEinfo_fwdcolor="#faac61"
     miscellaneous   complement(3203..3232)
                     /label="Himar_LE"
                     /ApEinfo_revcolor="#faac61"
                     /ApEinfo_fwdcolor="#faac61"
     RS421_promot... 3233..3397
                     /label=14143
                     /ApEinfo_revcolor="#f58a5e"
                     /ApEinfo_fwdcolor="#f58a5e"
     misc_feature    complement(3398..3401)
                     /label="upstream region"
                     /ApEinfo_revcolor="#9eafd2"
                     /ApEinfo_fwdcolor="#9eafd2"
     CDS             3398..4444
                     /label="Himar_Tnp"
                     /ApEinfo_revcolor="#f58a5e"
                     /ApEinfo_fwdcolor="#f58a5e"
     prokaryote t... 4449..4629
                     /label="TAmarelleT9"
                     /ApEinfo_revcolor="#f58a5e"
                     /ApEinfo_fwdcolor="#f58a5e"
     miscellaneous   4630..4875
                     /label="oriT"
                     /ApEinfo_revcolor="#84b0dc"
                     /ApEinfo_fwdcolor="#84b0dc"
     miscellaneous   complement(4895..4934)
                     /label="UNS1"
                     /ApEinfo_revcolor="#9eafd2"
                     /ApEinfo_fwdcolor="#9eafd2"
     prokaryote t... complement(4935..4964)
                     /label="L2U5H11"
                     /ApEinfo_revcolor="#f8d3a9"
                     /ApEinfo_fwdcolor="#f8d3a9"
     primer_bind     complement(5017..5033)
                     /label="M13 fwd"
                     /ApEinfo_revcolor="#d59687"
                     /ApEinfo_fwdcolor="#d59687"
ORIGIN
        1 AACGTCGTGA CTGGGAAAAC CCTGGCGCTT GTGGTGGATC ACAGTTATTG GAGACTTCCT
       61 TGGCCGTACG ATGGGTTTTG TTTCAGGTAT CTGGCACTTT TCGGGGAAAT GTGCGCGGAA
      121 CCCCTATTTG TTTATTTTTC TAAATACATT CAAATATGTA TCCGCTCATG AGACAATAAC
      181 CCTGATAAAT GCTTCAATAA TATTGAAAAA GGAAGAGTAT GAGTATTCAA CATTTCCGTG
      241 TCGCCCTTAT TCCCTTTTTT GCGGCATTTT GCCTTCCTGT TTTTGCTCAC CCAGAAACGC
      301 TGGTGAAAGT AAAAGATGCT GAAGATCAGT TGGGTGCACG AGTGGGTTAC ATCGAACTGG
      361 ATCTCAACAG CGGTAAGATC CTTGAGAGTT TTCGCCCCGA AGAACGTTTT CCAATGATGA
      421 GCACTTTTAA AGTTCTGCTA TGTGGCGCGG TATTATCCCG TATTGACGCC GGGCAAGAGC
      481 AACTCGGTCG CCGCATACAC TATTCTCAGA ATGACTTGGT TGAGTACTCA CCAGTCACAG
      541 AAAAGCATCT TACGGATGGC ATGACAGTAA GAGAATTATG CAGTGCTGCC ATAACCATGA
      601 GTGATAACAC TGCGGCCAAC TTACTTCTGA CAACGATCGG AGGACCGAAG GAGCTAACCG
      661 CTTTTTTGCA CAACATGGGG GATCATGTAA CTCGCCTTGA TCGTTGGGAA CCGGAGCTGA
      721 ATGAAGCCAT ACCAAACGAC GAGCGTGACA CCACGATGCC TGTAGCAATG GCAACAACGT
      781 TGCGCAAACT ATTAACTGGC GAACTACTTA CTCTAGCTTC CCGGCAACAA TTAATAGACT
      841 GGATGGAGGC GGATAAAGTT GCAGGACCAC TTCTGCGCTC GGCCCTTCCG GCTGGCTGGT
      901 TTATTGCTGA TAAATCTGGA GCCGGTGAGC GTGGCTCTCG CGGTATCATT GCAGCACTGG
      961 GGCCAGATGG TAAGCCCTCC CGTATCGTAG TTATCTACAC GACGGGGAGT CAGGCAACTA
     1021 TGGATGAACG AAATAGACAG ATCGCTGAGA TAGGTGCCTC ACTGATTAAG CATTGGTAAC
     1081 TGTCAGACCA AGTTTACTCA TATATACTTT AGATTGATTT AAAACTTCAT TTTTAATTTA
     1141 AAAGGATCTA GGTGAAGATC CTTGAATTGC CATTATCAAC AAGTTTGTAC AAAAAAGCAG
     1201 GCTCCGAATT GGTATCACGA GGACGATTTG AAGCCCCCTA CCCATTTACG CTGACTTGAC
     1261 GGGACGGCGG CTTTGTTGAA TAGAGCGTCA GACCCCGTAG AAAAGATCAA AGGATCTTCG
     1321 GCCGGCCGGC GCGCCGATCT GAAGATCAGC AGTTCAACCT GTTGATAGTA CGTACTAAGC
     1381 TCTCATGTTT CACGTACTAA GCTCTCATGT TTAACGTACT AAGCTCTCAT GTTTAACGAA
     1441 CTAAACCCTC ATGGCTAACG TACTAAGCTC TCATGGCTAA CGTACTAAGC TCTCATGTTT
     1501 CACGTACTAA GCTCTCATGT TTGAACAATA AAATTAATAT AAATCAGCAA CTTAAATAGC
     1561 CTCTAAGGTT TTAAGTTTTA TAAGAAAAAA AAGAATATAT AAGGCTTTTA AAGCCTTTAA
     1621 GGTTTAACGG TTGTGGACAA CAAGCCAGGG ATGTAACGCA CTGAGAAGCC CTTAGAGCCT
     1681 CTCAAAGCAA TTTTGAGTGA CACAGGAACA CTTAACGGCT GACATGGGGC GCGCCCAGCT
     1741 GTAACGCCAG CAACGCGGCC TTTTTACGGT TCCTGGCCTT TTGCTGGCCT TTTGCTCACA
     1801 TGTTCTTTCC AGCGACATAT GCCATACGCC GAACTGAACT CCACCTAATG TCTTGGAGAT
     1861 TGTCGGATAG CGCGGAATAG GATTGTGCCC TCTGAGCGGA TAACAATTTC ACACAGGAAA
     1921 CAGCTATGAC CATGACACAT GCATCCACCA TCGCAGACTT ATCATCACTG AGCCTCCACC
     1981 TAGCCTATAC AACAATAGCG TGCGTGGTTA GCACGCTAGG TGGAAGGGCT CGGAGTTGTG
     2041 GTAATCTATG TATCCTGGGG TGCTCTTCAT GCTAGCGTAA CAGGTTGGAT GATAAGTCCC
     2101 CGGTCTAGCC GACTGCGCAA AAGACATAAT CGATTCACAA AAAATAGGCA CACGAAAAAC
     2161 AAGTTAAGGG ATGCAGTTTA TGCATCCCTT AACAAGCTTA CTTATTAAAT AATTTATAGC
     2221 TATTGAAAAG AGATAAGAAT TGTTCAAAGC TAATATTGTT TAAATCGTCA ATTCCTGCAT
     2281 GTTTTAAGGA ATTGTTAAAT TGATTTTTTG TAAATATTTT CTTGTATTCT TTGTTAACCC
     2341 ATTTCATAAC GAAATAATTA TACTTTTGTT TATCTTTGTG TGATATTCTT GATTTTTTTC
     2401 TACTTAATCT GATAAGTGAG CTATTCACTT TAGGTTTAGG ATGAAAATAT TCTCTTGGAA
     2461 CCATACTTAA TATAGAAATA TCAACTTCTG CCATTAAAAG TAATGCCAAT GAGCGTTTTG
     2521 TATTTAATAA TCTTTTAGCA AACCCGTATT CCACGATTAA ATAAATCTCA TTAGCTATAC
     2581 TATCAAAAAC AATTTTGCGT ATTATATCCG TACTTATGTT ATAAGGTATA TTACCATATA
     2641 TTTTATAGGA TTGGTTTTTA GGAAATTTAA ACTGCAATAT ATCCTTGTTT AAAACTTGGA
     2701 AATTATCGTG ATCAACAAGT TTATTTTCTG TAGTTTTGCA TAATTTATGG TCTATTTCAA
     2761 TGGCAGTTAC GAAATTACAC CTCTTTACTA ATTCAAGGGT AAAATGGCCT TTTCCTGAGC
     2821 CGATTTCAAA GATATTATCA TGTTCATTTA ATCTTATGTT TGTCATAATC TTGTCGATAT
     2881 TATGCTTAGA AGTAATAAAG TTTTGACTGT GTTTTATATT TTTCTCGTTC ATTACCTTCC
     2941 TCAACCGCAA GGGGGTGAGA GGCACTCACT CCATAAGTTC CTTTATCACC CATACTATCA
     3001 ATTTTTTGCT TAACACTGTC TTTTATTTTA TTGAAAGAAC AGGATACCCC GATACCCCCC
     3061 ATTAAGCTGA CTATCAAACA GAAAAGAATT ATCTTCTTCC AGCTTCACAC GGCGTGTGGC
     3121 TGCGGAACCG ACACTACACA CTAACGCATA CGTATGTACG GCCTAAGTCC CCACCCTACT
     3181 CGACGCGTCC TACGCGTGAC CCTAGACCGG GGACTTATCA TCCAACCTGT TAAAGAAGAT
     3241 AATTCTTTTC TGTTTGATAG TCAGCTTAAT GGGGGGTATC GGGGTATCCT GTTCTTTCAA
     3301 TAAAATAAAA GACAGTGTTA AGCAAAAAAT TGATAGTATG GGTGATAAAG GAACTTATGG
     3361 AGTGAGTGCC TCTCACCCCC TTGCGGTTGA GGAAGGTATG GAAAAAAAGG AATTTCGTGT
     3421 TTTGATAAAA TACTGTTTTC TGAAGGGAAA AAATACAGTG GAAGCAAAAA CTTGGCTTGA
     3481 TAATGAGTTT CCGGACTCTG CCCCAGGGAA ATCAACAATA ATTGATTGGT ATGCAAAATT
     3541 CAAGCGTGGT GAAATGAGCA CGGAGGACGG TGAACGCAGT GGACGCCCGA AAGAGGTGGT
     3601 TACCGACGAA AACATCAAAA AAATCCACAA AATGATTTTG AATGACCGTA AAATGAAGTT
     3661 GATCGAGATA GCAGAGGCCT TAAAGATATC AAAGGAACGT GTTGGTCATA TCATTCATCA
     3721 ATATTTGGAT ATGCGGAAGC TCTGTGCGAA ATGGGTGCCG CGCGAGCTCA CATTTGACCA
     3781 AAAACAACGA CGTGTTGATG ATTCTAAGCG GTGTTTGCAG CTGTTAACTC GTAATACACC
     3841 CGAGTTTTTC CGTCGATATG TGACAATGGA TGAAACATGG CTCCATCACT ACACTCCTGA
     3901 GTCCAATCGA CAGTCGGCTG AGTGGACAGC GACCGGTGAA CCGTCTCCGA AGCGTGGAAA
     3961 GACTCAAAAG TCCGCTGGCA AAGTAATGGC CTCTGTTTTT TGGGATGCGC ATGGAATAAT
     4021 TTTTATCGAT TATCTTGAGA AGGGAAAAAC CATCAACAGT GACTATTATA TGGCGTTATT
     4081 GGAGCGTTTG AAGGTCGAAA TCGCGGCAAA ACGGCCCCAC ATGAAGAAGA AAAAAGTGTT
     4141 GTTCCACCAA GACAACGCAC CGTGCCACAA GTCATTGAGA ACGATGGCAA AAATTCATGA
     4201 ATTGGGCTTC GAATTGCTTC CCCACCCGCC GTATTCTCCA GATCTGGCCC CCAGCGACTT
     4261 TTTCTTGTTC TCAGACCTCA AAAGGATGCT CGCAGGGAAA AAATTTGGCT GCAATGAAGA
     4321 GGTGATCGCC GAAACTGAGG CCTATTTTGA GGCAAAACCG AAGGAGTACT ACCAAAATGG
     4381 TATCAAAAAA TTGGAAGGTC GTTATAATCG TTGTATCGCT CTTGAAGGGA ACTATGTTGA
     4441 ATAAGCTTGG AATCTCCTTC TCGCCTCTTT CGCTGAACAC GAAAGCGAAT CCGTTCAGCA
     4501 CACACTTTAC GATATGGCGC AAAAAGTCCT CGGCTGCGTG CCGGAAGTGA AAGACATCCA
     4561 CCTCACCATG CCCAACAAGC ATTGCCTGCT CGTGGACCTG TCCCGCTTCG GTCAGGACAA
     4621 TCCCAACGAC TTTTCCGCTG CATAACCCTG CTTCGGGGTC ATTATAGCGA TTTTTTCGGT
     4681 ATATCCATCC TTTTTCGCAC GATATACAGG ATTTTGCCAA AGGGTTCGTG TAGACTTTCC
     4741 TTGGTGTATC CAACGGCGTC AGCCGGGCAG GATAGGTGAA GTAGGCCCAC CCGCGAGCGG
     4801 GTGTTCCTTC TTCACTGTCC CTTATTCGCA CCTGGCGGTG CTCAACGGGA ATCCTGCTCT
     4861 GCGAGGCTGG CCGTACTCCT CATTGAAGAG CTCGGAGACG AGACGAGACA GCCTGAGAAT
     4921 GGATGCGAGT AATGATACAA CAATAGCGTG CTGTTCGCAC GCTAAGGTCA GGCGGAATGG
     4981 CACTTCCTTA TTCCAGATGC GTGCGGATTA TGCATGACTG GCCGTCGTTT TAC
//
