# Supplementary material for: A scalable transposon mutagenesis system for non-model bacteria
Source: bioRxiv preprint, doi:10.64898/2025.12.22.696024, version 1 (2025-12-23)
Supplement: Plasmid sequences [file 696024_file12.zip › Plasmid sequences/Transposon variant libraries/Himar1-only libraries/pGLU_30/pGLU_9-pGLU_64-pGLU_102.gb]

LOCUS       pGLU_9-pGLU_64-pGLU_102 5320 bp ds-DNA     circular     19-NOV-2024
DEFINITION  .
KEYWORDS    "Name:pGLU_9-pGLU_64-pGLU_102" "Tnp
            Promoter:Proteobacteria_62_13481" "Abr Promoter:PermC_ERM"
            "Selectable Marker:Erythromycin" "Transposase:Himar"
FEATURES             Location/Qualifiers
     promoter        114..218
                     /label="Pamp"
                     /ApEinfo_revcolor="#faac61"
                     /ApEinfo_fwdcolor="#faac61"
     CDS             219..1079
                     /label="AmpR"
                     /ApEinfo_revcolor="#f58a5e"
                     /ApEinfo_fwdcolor="#f58a5e"
     ORI             complement(1336..1724)
                     /label="R6K ORI"
                     /ApEinfo_revcolor="#f58a5e"
                     /ApEinfo_fwdcolor="#f58a5e"
     primer_bind     1914..1930
                     /label="M13 rev"
                     /ApEinfo_revcolor="#c7b0e3"
                     /ApEinfo_fwdcolor="#c7b0e3"
     prokaryote p... complement(1987..2018)
                     /label="L2U8H11"
                     /ApEinfo_revcolor="#75c6a9"
                     /ApEinfo_fwdcolor="#75c6a9"
     miscellaneous   complement(2019..2058)
                     /label="UNSX"
                     /ApEinfo_revcolor="#9eafd2"
                     /ApEinfo_fwdcolor="#9eafd2"
     miscellaneous   2078..2107
                     /label="Himar_LE"
                     /ApEinfo_revcolor="#faac61"
                     /ApEinfo_fwdcolor="#faac61"
     miscellaneous   complement(2078..2107)
                     /label="Himar_RE"
                     /ApEinfo_revcolor="#faac61"
                     /ApEinfo_fwdcolor="#faac61"
     prokaryote t... complement(2108..2193)
                     /label="TermC"
                     /ApEinfo_revcolor="#f8d3a9"
                     /ApEinfo_fwdcolor="#f8d3a9"
     misc_feature    complement(2198..2932)
                     /label="ermC"
                     /ApEinfo_revcolor="#faac61"
                     /ApEinfo_fwdcolor="#faac61"
                     /note="codon-optimized to allow Twist synthesis"
     misc_feature    complement(2930..2933)
                     /label="downstream region"
                     /ApEinfo_revcolor="#9eafd2"
                     /ApEinfo_fwdcolor="#9eafd2"
     prokaryote p... complement(2934..3385)
                     /label="PermC"
                     /ApEinfo_revcolor="#faac61"
                     /ApEinfo_fwdcolor="#faac61"
     RBS             complement(3055..3065)
                     /label="bsRBS"
                     /ApEinfo_revcolor="#b7e6d7"
                     /ApEinfo_fwdcolor="#b7e6d7"
     misc_feature    3386..3415
                     /label="R primer binding"
                     /ApEinfo_revcolor="#d6b295"
                     /ApEinfo_fwdcolor="#d6b295"
     promoter ID ... complement(3416..3435)
                     /label=">skpp-1909-F_sk20mer-1386"
                     /ApEinfo_revcolor="#f58a5e"
                     /ApEinfo_fwdcolor="#f58a5e"
     misc_feature    complement(3436..3439)
                     /label="downstream region"
                     /ApEinfo_revcolor="#9eafd2"
                     /ApEinfo_fwdcolor="#9eafd2"
     misc_feature    complement(3436..3439)
                     /label="upstream region"
                     /ApEinfo_revcolor="#9eafd2"
                     /ApEinfo_fwdcolor="#9eafd2"
     promoter ID ... complement(3440..3459)
                     /label=">skpp-1947-F_sk20mer-4737"
                     /ApEinfo_revcolor="#f58a5e"
                     /ApEinfo_fwdcolor="#f58a5e"
     misc_feature    complement(3460..3489)
                     /label="F primer binding"
                     /ApEinfo_revcolor="#d6b295"
                     /ApEinfo_fwdcolor="#d6b295"
     miscellaneous   3490..3519
                     /label="Himar_RE"
                     /ApEinfo_revcolor="#faac61"
                     /ApEinfo_fwdcolor="#faac61"
     miscellaneous   complement(3490..3519)
                     /label="Himar_LE"
                     /ApEinfo_revcolor="#faac61"
                     /ApEinfo_fwdcolor="#faac61"
     RS421_promot... 3520..3684
                     /label=13481
                     /ApEinfo_revcolor="#f58a5e"
                     /ApEinfo_fwdcolor="#f58a5e"
     misc_feature    complement(3685..3688)
                     /label="upstream region"
                     /ApEinfo_revcolor="#9eafd2"
                     /ApEinfo_fwdcolor="#9eafd2"
     CDS             3685..4731
                     /label="Himar_Tnp"
                     /ApEinfo_revcolor="#f58a5e"
                     /ApEinfo_fwdcolor="#f58a5e"
     prokaryote t... 4736..4916
                     /label="TAmarelleT9"
                     /ApEinfo_revcolor="#f58a5e"
                     /ApEinfo_fwdcolor="#f58a5e"
     miscellaneous   4917..5162
                     /label="oriT"
                     /ApEinfo_revcolor="#84b0dc"
                     /ApEinfo_fwdcolor="#84b0dc"
     miscellaneous   complement(5182..5221)
                     /label="UNS1"
                     /ApEinfo_revcolor="#9eafd2"
                     /ApEinfo_fwdcolor="#9eafd2"
     prokaryote t... complement(5222..5251)
                     /label="L2U5H11"
                     /ApEinfo_revcolor="#f8d3a9"
                     /ApEinfo_fwdcolor="#f8d3a9"
     primer_bind     complement(5304..5320)
                     /label="M13 fwd"
                     /ApEinfo_revcolor="#d59687"
                     /ApEinfo_fwdcolor="#d59687"
ORIGIN
        1 AACGTCGTGA CTGGGAAAAC CCTGGCGCTT GTGGTGGATC ACAGTTATTG GAGACTTCCT
       61 TGGCCGTACG ATGGGTTTTG TTTCAGGTAT CTGGCACTTT TCGGGGAAAT GTGCGCGGAA
      121 CCCCTATTTG TTTATTTTTC TAAATACATT CAAATATGTA TCCGCTCATG AGACAATAAC
      181 CCTGATAAAT GCTTCAATAA TATTGAAAAA GGAAGAGTAT GAGTATTCAA CATTTCCGTG
      241 TCGCCCTTAT TCCCTTTTTT GCGGCATTTT GCCTTCCTGT TTTTGCTCAC CCAGAAACGC
      301 TGGTGAAAGT AAAAGATGCT GAAGATCAGT TGGGTGCACG AGTGGGTTAC ATCGAACTGG
      361 ATCTCAACAG CGGTAAGATC CTTGAGAGTT TTCGCCCCGA AGAACGTTTT CCAATGATGA
      421 GCACTTTTAA AGTTCTGCTA TGTGGCGCGG TATTATCCCG TATTGACGCC GGGCAAGAGC
      481 AACTCGGTCG CCGCATACAC TATTCTCAGA ATGACTTGGT TGAGTACTCA CCAGTCACAG
      541 AAAAGCATCT TACGGATGGC ATGACAGTAA GAGAATTATG CAGTGCTGCC ATAACCATGA
      601 GTGATAACAC TGCGGCCAAC TTACTTCTGA CAACGATCGG AGGACCGAAG GAGCTAACCG
      661 CTTTTTTGCA CAACATGGGG GATCATGTAA CTCGCCTTGA TCGTTGGGAA CCGGAGCTGA
      721 ATGAAGCCAT ACCAAACGAC GAGCGTGACA CCACGATGCC TGTAGCAATG GCAACAACGT
      781 TGCGCAAACT ATTAACTGGC GAACTACTTA CTCTAGCTTC CCGGCAACAA TTAATAGACT
      841 GGATGGAGGC GGATAAAGTT GCAGGACCAC TTCTGCGCTC GGCCCTTCCG GCTGGCTGGT
      901 TTATTGCTGA TAAATCTGGA GCCGGTGAGC GTGGCTCTCG CGGTATCATT GCAGCACTGG
      961 GGCCAGATGG TAAGCCCTCC CGTATCGTAG TTATCTACAC GACGGGGAGT CAGGCAACTA
     1021 TGGATGAACG AAATAGACAG ATCGCTGAGA TAGGTGCCTC ACTGATTAAG CATTGGTAAC
     1081 TGTCAGACCA AGTTTACTCA TATATACTTT AGATTGATTT AAAACTTCAT TTTTAATTTA
     1141 AAAGGATCTA GGTGAAGATC CTTGAATTGC CATTATCAAC AAGTTTGTAC AAAAAAGCAG
     1201 GCTCCGAATT GGTATCACGA GGACGATTTG AAGCCCCCTA CCCATTTACG CTGACTTGAC
     1261 GGGACGGCGG CTTTGTTGAA TAGAGCGTCA GACCCCGTAG AAAAGATCAA AGGATCTTCG
     1321 GCCGGCCGGC GCGCCGATCT GAAGATCAGC AGTTCAACCT GTTGATAGTA CGTACTAAGC
     1381 TCTCATGTTT CACGTACTAA GCTCTCATGT TTAACGTACT AAGCTCTCAT GTTTAACGAA
     1441 CTAAACCCTC ATGGCTAACG TACTAAGCTC TCATGGCTAA CGTACTAAGC TCTCATGTTT
     1501 CACGTACTAA GCTCTCATGT TTGAACAATA AAATTAATAT AAATCAGCAA CTTAAATAGC
     1561 CTCTAAGGTT TTAAGTTTTA TAAGAAAAAA AAGAATATAT AAGGCTTTTA AAGCCTTTAA
     1621 GGTTTAACGG TTGTGGACAA CAAGCCAGGG ATGTAACGCA CTGAGAAGCC CTTAGAGCCT
     1681 CTCAAAGCAA TTTTGAGTGA CACAGGAACA CTTAACGGCT GACATGGGGC GCGCCCAGCT
     1741 GTAACGCCAG CAACGCGGCC TTTTTACGGT TCCTGGCCTT TTGCTGGCCT TTTGCTCACA
     1801 TGTTCTTTCC AGCGACATAT GCCATACGCC GAACTGAACT CCACCTAATG TCTTGGAGAT
     1861 TGTCGGATAG CGCGGAATAG GATTGTGCCC TCTGAGCGGA TAACAATTTC ACACAGGAAA
     1921 CAGCTATGAC CATGACACAT GCATCCACCA TCGCAGACTT ATCATCACTG AGCCTCCACC
     1981 TAGCCTATAC AACAATAGCG TGCGTGGTTA GCACGCTAGG TGGAAGGGCT CGGAGTTGTG
     2041 GTAATCTATG TATCCTGGGG TGCTCTTCAT GCTAGCGTAA CAGGTTGGAT GATAAGTCCC
     2101 CGGTCTAGCC GACTGCGCAA AAGACATAAT CGATTCACAA AAAATAGGCA CACGAAAAAC
     2161 AAGTTAAGGG ATGCAGTTTA TGCATCCCTT AACAAGCTTA CTTATTAAAT AATTTATAGC
     2221 TATTGAAAAG AGATAAGAAT TGTTCAAAGC TAATATTGTT TAAATCGTCA ATTCCTGCAT
     2281 GTTTTAAGGA ATTGTTAAAT TGATTTTTTG TAAATATTTT CTTGTATTCT TTGTTAACCC
     2341 ATTTCATAAC GAAATAATTA TACTTTTGTT TATCTTTGTG TGATATTCTT GATTTTTTTC
     2401 TACTTAATCT GATAAGTGAG CTATTCACTT TAGGTTTAGG ATGAAAATAT TCTCTTGGAA
     2461 CCATACTTAA TATAGAAATA TCAACTTCTG CCATTAAAAG TAATGCCAAT GAGCGTTTTG
     2521 TATTTAATAA TCTTTTAGCA AACCCGTATT CCACGATTAA ATAAATCTCA TTAGCTATAC
     2581 TATCAAAAAC AATTTTGCGT ATTATATCCG TACTTATGTT ATAAGGTATA TTACCATATA
     2641 TTTTATAGGA TTGGTTTTTA GGAAATTTAA ACTGCAATAT ATCCTTGTTT AAAACTTGGA
     2701 AATTATCGTG ATCAACAAGT TTATTTTCTG TAGTTTTGCA TAATTTATGG TCTATTTCAA
     2761 TGGCAGTTAC GAAATTACAC CTCTTTACTA ATTCAAGGGT AAAATGGCCT TTTCCTGAGC
     2821 CGATTTCAAA GATATTATCA TGTTCATTTA ATCTTATGTT TGTCATAATC TTGTCGATAT
     2881 TATGCTTAGA AGTAATAAAG TTTTGACTGT GTTTTATATT TTTCTCGTTC ATTTATAACC
     2941 CTCTTTAATT TGGTTATATG AATTTTGCTT ATTAACGATT CATTATAACC ACTTATTTTT
     3001 TGTTTGGTTG ATAATGAACT GTGCTGATTA CAAAAATACT AAAAATGCCC ATATTTTTTC
     3061 CTCCTTATAA AATTAGTATA ATTATAGCAC GACCTCTGAT AAATATGAAC ATGATGAGTG
     3121 ATCGTTAAAT TTATACTGCA ATCGGATGCG ATTATTGAAT AAAAGATATG AGAGATTTAT
     3181 CTAATTTCTT TTTTCTTGTA AAAAAAGAAA GTTCTTAAAG GTTTTATAGT TTTGGTCGTA
     3241 GAGCACACGG TTTAACGACT TAATTACGAA GTAAATAAGT CTAGTGTGTT AGACTTTATG
     3301 AAATCTATAT ACGTTTATAT ATATTTATTA TCCGGAGGTG TAGCATGTCT CATTCAATTT
     3361 TGAGGGTTGC CAGAGTTAAA GGATCCCAGC TTCACACGGC GTGTGGCTGC GGAACGCATG
     3421 CTTCCCTTTG TCGATTACGA CTCGGGAAAC CAGACTACCA CCCTACTCGA CGCGTCCTAC
     3481 GCGTGACCCT AGACCGGGGA CTTATCATCC AACCTGTTAG GCGCCGCCGC CTCCGCGCGG
     3541 CGCCTTTCAT TTCGCCGGGG TTGCACCCCG CAATGGCGCG CCGCCGCGTG AATTTTTCGC
     3601 GGCCGCGCGC CATTTCTCCG CCTCATCCCT TATCCTTTCG TTCTTGAACC TTACTAAATA
     3661 GTTACAAGAA CTTCGGGAGG GGGGATGGAA AAAAAGGAAT TTCGTGTTTT GATAAAATAC
     3721 TGTTTTCTGA AGGGAAAAAA TACAGTGGAA GCAAAAACTT GGCTTGATAA TGAGTTTCCG
     3781 GACTCTGCCC CAGGGAAATC AACAATAATT GATTGGTATG CAAAATTCAA GCGTGGTGAA
     3841 ATGAGCACGG AGGACGGTGA ACGCAGTGGA CGCCCGAAAG AGGTGGTTAC CGACGAAAAC
     3901 ATCAAAAAAA TCCACAAAAT GATTTTGAAT GACCGTAAAA TGAAGTTGAT CGAGATAGCA
     3961 GAGGCCTTAA AGATATCAAA GGAACGTGTT GGTCATATCA TTCATCAATA TTTGGATATG
     4021 CGGAAGCTCT GTGCGAAATG GGTGCCGCGC GAGCTCACAT TTGACCAAAA ACAACGACGT
     4081 GTTGATGATT CTAAGCGGTG TTTGCAGCTG TTAACTCGTA ATACACCCGA GTTTTTCCGT
     4141 CGATATGTGA CAATGGATGA AACATGGCTC CATCACTACA CTCCTGAGTC CAATCGACAG
     4201 TCGGCTGAGT GGACAGCGAC CGGTGAACCG TCTCCGAAGC GTGGAAAGAC TCAAAAGTCC
     4261 GCTGGCAAAG TAATGGCCTC TGTTTTTTGG GATGCGCATG GAATAATTTT TATCGATTAT
     4321 CTTGAGAAGG GAAAAACCAT CAACAGTGAC TATTATATGG CGTTATTGGA GCGTTTGAAG
     4381 GTCGAAATCG CGGCAAAACG GCCCCACATG AAGAAGAAAA AAGTGTTGTT CCACCAAGAC
     4441 AACGCACCGT GCCACAAGTC ATTGAGAACG ATGGCAAAAA TTCATGAATT GGGCTTCGAA
     4501 TTGCTTCCCC ACCCGCCGTA TTCTCCAGAT CTGGCCCCCA GCGACTTTTT CTTGTTCTCA
     4561 GACCTCAAAA GGATGCTCGC AGGGAAAAAA TTTGGCTGCA ATGAAGAGGT GATCGCCGAA
     4621 ACTGAGGCCT ATTTTGAGGC AAAACCGAAG GAGTACTACC AAAATGGTAT CAAAAAATTG
     4681 GAAGGTCGTT ATAATCGTTG TATCGCTCTT GAAGGGAACT ATGTTGAATA AGCTTGGAAT
     4741 CTCCTTCTCG CCTCTTTCGC TGAACACGAA AGCGAATCCG TTCAGCACAC ACTTTACGAT
     4801 ATGGCGCAAA AAGTCCTCGG CTGCGTGCCG GAAGTGAAAG ACATCCACCT CACCATGCCC
     4861 AACAAGCATT GCCTGCTCGT GGACCTGTCC CGCTTCGGTC AGGACAATCC CAACGACTTT
     4921 TCCGCTGCAT AACCCTGCTT CGGGGTCATT ATAGCGATTT TTTCGGTATA TCCATCCTTT
     4981 TTCGCACGAT ATACAGGATT TTGCCAAAGG GTTCGTGTAG ACTTTCCTTG GTGTATCCAA
     5041 CGGCGTCAGC CGGGCAGGAT AGGTGAAGTA GGCCCACCCG CGAGCGGGTG TTCCTTCTTC
     5101 ACTGTCCCTT ATTCGCACCT GGCGGTGCTC AACGGGAATC CTGCTCTGCG AGGCTGGCCG
     5161 TACTCCTCAT TGAAGAGCTC GGAGACGAGA CGAGACAGCC TGAGAATGGA TGCGAGTAAT
     5221 GATACAACAA TAGCGTGCTG TTCGCACGCT AAGGTCAGGC GGAATGGCAC TTCCTTATTC
     5281 CAGATGCGTG CGGATTATGC ATGACTGGCC GTCGTTTTAC
//
