# Supplementary material for: A scalable transposon mutagenesis system for non-model bacteria
Source: bioRxiv preprint, doi:10.64898/2025.12.22.696024, version 1 (2025-12-23)
Supplement: Plasmid sequences [file 696024_file12.zip › Plasmid sequences/Transposon variant libraries/Himar1-only libraries/pGLU_30/pGLU_9-pGLU_70-pGLU_93.gb]

LOCUS       pGLU_9-pGLU_70-pGLU_93  5033 bp ds-DNA     circular     19-NOV-2024
DEFINITION  .
KEYWORDS    "Name:pGLU_9-pGLU_70-pGLU_93" "Tnp Promoter:Cyanobacteria_44_13463"
            "Abr Promoter:Proteobacteria_62_13467" "Selectable
            Marker:Erythromycin" "Transposase:Himar"
FEATURES             Location/Qualifiers
     promoter        114..218
                     /label="Pamp"
                     /ApEinfo_revcolor="#faac61"
                     /ApEinfo_fwdcolor="#faac61"
     CDS             219..1079
                     /label="AmpR"
                     /ApEinfo_revcolor="#f58a5e"
                     /ApEinfo_fwdcolor="#f58a5e"
     ORI             complement(1336..1724)
                     /label="R6K ORI"
                     /ApEinfo_revcolor="#f58a5e"
                     /ApEinfo_fwdcolor="#f58a5e"
     primer_bind     1914..1930
                     /label="M13 rev"
                     /ApEinfo_revcolor="#c7b0e3"
                     /ApEinfo_fwdcolor="#c7b0e3"
     prokaryote p... complement(1987..2018)
                     /label="L2U8H11"
                     /ApEinfo_revcolor="#75c6a9"
                     /ApEinfo_fwdcolor="#75c6a9"
     miscellaneous   complement(2019..2058)
                     /label="UNSX"
                     /ApEinfo_revcolor="#9eafd2"
                     /ApEinfo_fwdcolor="#9eafd2"
     miscellaneous   2078..2107
                     /label="Himar_LE"
                     /ApEinfo_revcolor="#faac61"
                     /ApEinfo_fwdcolor="#faac61"
     miscellaneous   complement(2078..2107)
                     /label="Himar_RE"
                     /ApEinfo_revcolor="#faac61"
                     /ApEinfo_fwdcolor="#faac61"
     prokaryote t... complement(2108..2193)
                     /label="TermC"
                     /ApEinfo_revcolor="#f8d3a9"
                     /ApEinfo_fwdcolor="#f8d3a9"
     misc_feature    complement(2198..2932)
                     /label="ermC"
                     /ApEinfo_revcolor="#faac61"
                     /ApEinfo_fwdcolor="#faac61"
                     /note="codon-optimized to allow Twist synthesis"
     misc_feature    complement(2930..2933)
                     /label="downstream region"
                     /ApEinfo_revcolor="#9eafd2"
                     /ApEinfo_fwdcolor="#9eafd2"
     RS421_promot... complement(2934..3098)
                     /label=13467
                     /ApEinfo_revcolor="#f58a5e"
                     /ApEinfo_fwdcolor="#f58a5e"
     misc_feature    3099..3128
                     /label="R primer binding"
                     /ApEinfo_revcolor="#d6b295"
                     /ApEinfo_fwdcolor="#d6b295"
     promoter ID ... complement(3129..3148)
                     /label=">skpp-1915-F_sk20mer-6621"
                     /ApEinfo_revcolor="#f58a5e"
                     /ApEinfo_fwdcolor="#f58a5e"
     misc_feature    complement(3149..3152)
                     /label="downstream region"
                     /ApEinfo_revcolor="#9eafd2"
                     /ApEinfo_fwdcolor="#9eafd2"
     misc_feature    complement(3149..3152)
                     /label="upstream region"
                     /ApEinfo_revcolor="#9eafd2"
                     /ApEinfo_fwdcolor="#9eafd2"
     promoter ID ... complement(3153..3172)
                     /label=">skpp-1938-F_sk20mer-9052"
                     /ApEinfo_revcolor="#f58a5e"
                     /ApEinfo_fwdcolor="#f58a5e"
     misc_feature    complement(3173..3202)
                     /label="F primer binding"
                     /ApEinfo_revcolor="#d6b295"
                     /ApEinfo_fwdcolor="#d6b295"
     miscellaneous   3203..3232
                     /label="Himar_RE"
                     /ApEinfo_revcolor="#faac61"
                     /ApEinfo_fwdcolor="#faac61"
     miscellaneous   complement(3203..3232)
                     /label="Himar_LE"
                     /ApEinfo_revcolor="#faac61"
                     /ApEinfo_fwdcolor="#faac61"
     RS421_promot... 3233..3397
                     /label=13463
                     /ApEinfo_revcolor="#f58a5e"
                     /ApEinfo_fwdcolor="#f58a5e"
     misc_feature    complement(3398..3401)
                     /label="upstream region"
                     /ApEinfo_revcolor="#9eafd2"
                     /ApEinfo_fwdcolor="#9eafd2"
     CDS             3398..4444
                     /label="Himar_Tnp"
                     /ApEinfo_revcolor="#f58a5e"
                     /ApEinfo_fwdcolor="#f58a5e"
     prokaryote t... 4449..4629
                     /label="TAmarelleT9"
                     /ApEinfo_revcolor="#f58a5e"
                     /ApEinfo_fwdcolor="#f58a5e"
     miscellaneous   4630..4875
                     /label="oriT"
                     /ApEinfo_revcolor="#84b0dc"
                     /ApEinfo_fwdcolor="#84b0dc"
     miscellaneous   complement(4895..4934)
                     /label="UNS1"
                     /ApEinfo_revcolor="#9eafd2"
                     /ApEinfo_fwdcolor="#9eafd2"
     prokaryote t... complement(4935..4964)
                     /label="L2U5H11"
                     /ApEinfo_revcolor="#f8d3a9"
                     /ApEinfo_fwdcolor="#f8d3a9"
     primer_bind     complement(5017..5033)
                     /label="M13 fwd"
                     /ApEinfo_revcolor="#d59687"
                     /ApEinfo_fwdcolor="#d59687"
ORIGIN
        1 AACGTCGTGA CTGGGAAAAC CCTGGCGCTT GTGGTGGATC ACAGTTATTG GAGACTTCCT
       61 TGGCCGTACG ATGGGTTTTG TTTCAGGTAT CTGGCACTTT TCGGGGAAAT GTGCGCGGAA
      121 CCCCTATTTG TTTATTTTTC TAAATACATT CAAATATGTA TCCGCTCATG AGACAATAAC
      181 CCTGATAAAT GCTTCAATAA TATTGAAAAA GGAAGAGTAT GAGTATTCAA CATTTCCGTG
      241 TCGCCCTTAT TCCCTTTTTT GCGGCATTTT GCCTTCCTGT TTTTGCTCAC CCAGAAACGC
      301 TGGTGAAAGT AAAAGATGCT GAAGATCAGT TGGGTGCACG AGTGGGTTAC ATCGAACTGG
      361 ATCTCAACAG CGGTAAGATC CTTGAGAGTT TTCGCCCCGA AGAACGTTTT CCAATGATGA
      421 GCACTTTTAA AGTTCTGCTA TGTGGCGCGG TATTATCCCG TATTGACGCC GGGCAAGAGC
      481 AACTCGGTCG CCGCATACAC TATTCTCAGA ATGACTTGGT TGAGTACTCA CCAGTCACAG
      541 AAAAGCATCT TACGGATGGC ATGACAGTAA GAGAATTATG CAGTGCTGCC ATAACCATGA
      601 GTGATAACAC TGCGGCCAAC TTACTTCTGA CAACGATCGG AGGACCGAAG GAGCTAACCG
      661 CTTTTTTGCA CAACATGGGG GATCATGTAA CTCGCCTTGA TCGTTGGGAA CCGGAGCTGA
      721 ATGAAGCCAT ACCAAACGAC GAGCGTGACA CCACGATGCC TGTAGCAATG GCAACAACGT
      781 TGCGCAAACT ATTAACTGGC GAACTACTTA CTCTAGCTTC CCGGCAACAA TTAATAGACT
      841 GGATGGAGGC GGATAAAGTT GCAGGACCAC TTCTGCGCTC GGCCCTTCCG GCTGGCTGGT
      901 TTATTGCTGA TAAATCTGGA GCCGGTGAGC GTGGCTCTCG CGGTATCATT GCAGCACTGG
      961 GGCCAGATGG TAAGCCCTCC CGTATCGTAG TTATCTACAC GACGGGGAGT CAGGCAACTA
     1021 TGGATGAACG AAATAGACAG ATCGCTGAGA TAGGTGCCTC ACTGATTAAG CATTGGTAAC
     1081 TGTCAGACCA AGTTTACTCA TATATACTTT AGATTGATTT AAAACTTCAT TTTTAATTTA
     1141 AAAGGATCTA GGTGAAGATC CTTGAATTGC CATTATCAAC AAGTTTGTAC AAAAAAGCAG
     1201 GCTCCGAATT GGTATCACGA GGACGATTTG AAGCCCCCTA CCCATTTACG CTGACTTGAC
     1261 GGGACGGCGG CTTTGTTGAA TAGAGCGTCA GACCCCGTAG AAAAGATCAA AGGATCTTCG
     1321 GCCGGCCGGC GCGCCGATCT GAAGATCAGC AGTTCAACCT GTTGATAGTA CGTACTAAGC
     1381 TCTCATGTTT CACGTACTAA GCTCTCATGT TTAACGTACT AAGCTCTCAT GTTTAACGAA
     1441 CTAAACCCTC ATGGCTAACG TACTAAGCTC TCATGGCTAA CGTACTAAGC TCTCATGTTT
     1501 CACGTACTAA GCTCTCATGT TTGAACAATA AAATTAATAT AAATCAGCAA CTTAAATAGC
     1561 CTCTAAGGTT TTAAGTTTTA TAAGAAAAAA AAGAATATAT AAGGCTTTTA AAGCCTTTAA
     1621 GGTTTAACGG TTGTGGACAA CAAGCCAGGG ATGTAACGCA CTGAGAAGCC CTTAGAGCCT
     1681 CTCAAAGCAA TTTTGAGTGA CACAGGAACA CTTAACGGCT GACATGGGGC GCGCCCAGCT
     1741 GTAACGCCAG CAACGCGGCC TTTTTACGGT TCCTGGCCTT TTGCTGGCCT TTTGCTCACA
     1801 TGTTCTTTCC AGCGACATAT GCCATACGCC GAACTGAACT CCACCTAATG TCTTGGAGAT
     1861 TGTCGGATAG CGCGGAATAG GATTGTGCCC TCTGAGCGGA TAACAATTTC ACACAGGAAA
     1921 CAGCTATGAC CATGACACAT GCATCCACCA TCGCAGACTT ATCATCACTG AGCCTCCACC
     1981 TAGCCTATAC AACAATAGCG TGCGTGGTTA GCACGCTAGG TGGAAGGGCT CGGAGTTGTG
     2041 GTAATCTATG TATCCTGGGG TGCTCTTCAT GCTAGCGTAA CAGGTTGGAT GATAAGTCCC
     2101 CGGTCTAGCC GACTGCGCAA AAGACATAAT CGATTCACAA AAAATAGGCA CACGAAAAAC
     2161 AAGTTAAGGG ATGCAGTTTA TGCATCCCTT AACAAGCTTA CTTATTAAAT AATTTATAGC
     2221 TATTGAAAAG AGATAAGAAT TGTTCAAAGC TAATATTGTT TAAATCGTCA ATTCCTGCAT
     2281 GTTTTAAGGA ATTGTTAAAT TGATTTTTTG TAAATATTTT CTTGTATTCT TTGTTAACCC
     2341 ATTTCATAAC GAAATAATTA TACTTTTGTT TATCTTTGTG TGATATTCTT GATTTTTTTC
     2401 TACTTAATCT GATAAGTGAG CTATTCACTT TAGGTTTAGG ATGAAAATAT TCTCTTGGAA
     2461 CCATACTTAA TATAGAAATA TCAACTTCTG CCATTAAAAG TAATGCCAAT GAGCGTTTTG
     2521 TATTTAATAA TCTTTTAGCA AACCCGTATT CCACGATTAA ATAAATCTCA TTAGCTATAC
     2581 TATCAAAAAC AATTTTGCGT ATTATATCCG TACTTATGTT ATAAGGTATA TTACCATATA
     2641 TTTTATAGGA TTGGTTTTTA GGAAATTTAA ACTGCAATAT ATCCTTGTTT AAAACTTGGA
     2701 AATTATCGTG ATCAACAAGT TTATTTTCTG TAGTTTTGCA TAATTTATGG TCTATTTCAA
     2761 TGGCAGTTAC GAAATTACAC CTCTTTACTA ATTCAAGGGT AAAATGGCCT TTTCCTGAGC
     2821 CGATTTCAAA GATATTATCA TGTTCATTTA ATCTTATGTT TGTCATAATC TTGTCGATAT
     2881 TATGCTTAGA AGTAATAAAG TTTTGACTGT GTTTTATATT TTTCTCGTTC ATTGGCATAT
     2941 TCGCAAAACC TGCGTCACCG CCACGATAGC GCAGCCCGCG CGCGTTGCAA TGCCCATTTG
     3001 CACGCATGCG GCAGCGGCAT GCGGCACCGT TCGCAGCAGC TCACGGGCGC AAAACAAAAA
     3061 GCCCGTTCAG GCATGCCTGA ACGGGCTTCG ATTTGGCGCC AGCTTCACAC GGCGTGTGGC
     3121 TGCGGAACGT TTTCGTCTAC TCACGCCGTA CGTACCTAGT GACCGCCCTA ACACCCTACT
     3181 CGACGCGTCC TACGCGTGAC CCTAGACCGG GGACTTATCA TCCAACCTGT TATTATAGAT
     3241 TTTCAGCCCC TTCCCTTGTA GGGAAGGGAT TGGGGTTAGG TTCCGTCGAG TTCACGTTAA
     3301 GTTAATACTG TTCAGAAAAG GGTAAACCTG CCGAGCTAGG CGGGAGAGAA TGAACATTAC
     3361 AGTGAACAGT TGCCCATTGC CTAAGGAAAA TTTAGTAATG GAAAAAAAGG AATTTCGTGT
     3421 TTTGATAAAA TACTGTTTTC TGAAGGGAAA AAATACAGTG GAAGCAAAAA CTTGGCTTGA
     3481 TAATGAGTTT CCGGACTCTG CCCCAGGGAA ATCAACAATA ATTGATTGGT ATGCAAAATT
     3541 CAAGCGTGGT GAAATGAGCA CGGAGGACGG TGAACGCAGT GGACGCCCGA AAGAGGTGGT
     3601 TACCGACGAA AACATCAAAA AAATCCACAA AATGATTTTG AATGACCGTA AAATGAAGTT
     3661 GATCGAGATA GCAGAGGCCT TAAAGATATC AAAGGAACGT GTTGGTCATA TCATTCATCA
     3721 ATATTTGGAT ATGCGGAAGC TCTGTGCGAA ATGGGTGCCG CGCGAGCTCA CATTTGACCA
     3781 AAAACAACGA CGTGTTGATG ATTCTAAGCG GTGTTTGCAG CTGTTAACTC GTAATACACC
     3841 CGAGTTTTTC CGTCGATATG TGACAATGGA TGAAACATGG CTCCATCACT ACACTCCTGA
     3901 GTCCAATCGA CAGTCGGCTG AGTGGACAGC GACCGGTGAA CCGTCTCCGA AGCGTGGAAA
     3961 GACTCAAAAG TCCGCTGGCA AAGTAATGGC CTCTGTTTTT TGGGATGCGC ATGGAATAAT
     4021 TTTTATCGAT TATCTTGAGA AGGGAAAAAC CATCAACAGT GACTATTATA TGGCGTTATT
     4081 GGAGCGTTTG AAGGTCGAAA TCGCGGCAAA ACGGCCCCAC ATGAAGAAGA AAAAAGTGTT
     4141 GTTCCACCAA GACAACGCAC CGTGCCACAA GTCATTGAGA ACGATGGCAA AAATTCATGA
     4201 ATTGGGCTTC GAATTGCTTC CCCACCCGCC GTATTCTCCA GATCTGGCCC CCAGCGACTT
     4261 TTTCTTGTTC TCAGACCTCA AAAGGATGCT CGCAGGGAAA AAATTTGGCT GCAATGAAGA
     4321 GGTGATCGCC GAAACTGAGG CCTATTTTGA GGCAAAACCG AAGGAGTACT ACCAAAATGG
     4381 TATCAAAAAA TTGGAAGGTC GTTATAATCG TTGTATCGCT CTTGAAGGGA ACTATGTTGA
     4441 ATAAGCTTGG AATCTCCTTC TCGCCTCTTT CGCTGAACAC GAAAGCGAAT CCGTTCAGCA
     4501 CACACTTTAC GATATGGCGC AAAAAGTCCT CGGCTGCGTG CCGGAAGTGA AAGACATCCA
     4561 CCTCACCATG CCCAACAAGC ATTGCCTGCT CGTGGACCTG TCCCGCTTCG GTCAGGACAA
     4621 TCCCAACGAC TTTTCCGCTG CATAACCCTG CTTCGGGGTC ATTATAGCGA TTTTTTCGGT
     4681 ATATCCATCC TTTTTCGCAC GATATACAGG ATTTTGCCAA AGGGTTCGTG TAGACTTTCC
     4741 TTGGTGTATC CAACGGCGTC AGCCGGGCAG GATAGGTGAA GTAGGCCCAC CCGCGAGCGG
     4801 GTGTTCCTTC TTCACTGTCC CTTATTCGCA CCTGGCGGTG CTCAACGGGA ATCCTGCTCT
     4861 GCGAGGCTGG CCGTACTCCT CATTGAAGAG CTCGGAGACG AGACGAGACA GCCTGAGAAT
     4921 GGATGCGAGT AATGATACAA CAATAGCGTG CTGTTCGCAC GCTAAGGTCA GGCGGAATGG
     4981 CACTTCCTTA TTCCAGATGC GTGCGGATTA TGCATGACTG GCCGTCGTTT TAC
//
