# Supplementary material for: A scalable transposon mutagenesis system for non-model bacteria
Source: bioRxiv preprint, doi:10.64898/2025.12.22.696024, version 1 (2025-12-23)
Supplement: Plasmid sequences [file 696024_file12.zip › Plasmid sequences/Transposon variant libraries/Himar1-only libraries/pGLU_30/pGLU_9-pGLU_82-pGLU_97.gb]

LOCUS       pGLU_9-pGLU_82-pGLU_97  5033 bp ds-DNA     circular     19-NOV-2024
DEFINITION  .
KEYWORDS    "Name:pGLU_9-pGLU_82-pGLU_97" "Tnp Promoter:Chloroflexi_58_14067"
            "Abr Promoter:Proteobacteria_70_13550" "Selectable
            Marker:Erythromycin" "Transposase:Himar"
FEATURES             Location/Qualifiers
     promoter        114..218
                     /label="Pamp"
                     /ApEinfo_revcolor="#faac61"
                     /ApEinfo_fwdcolor="#faac61"
     CDS             219..1079
                     /label="AmpR"
                     /ApEinfo_revcolor="#f58a5e"
                     /ApEinfo_fwdcolor="#f58a5e"
     ORI             complement(1336..1724)
                     /label="R6K ORI"
                     /ApEinfo_revcolor="#f58a5e"
                     /ApEinfo_fwdcolor="#f58a5e"
     primer_bind     1914..1930
                     /label="M13 rev"
                     /ApEinfo_revcolor="#c7b0e3"
                     /ApEinfo_fwdcolor="#c7b0e3"
     prokaryote p... complement(1987..2018)
                     /label="L2U8H11"
                     /ApEinfo_revcolor="#75c6a9"
                     /ApEinfo_fwdcolor="#75c6a9"
     miscellaneous   complement(2019..2058)
                     /label="UNSX"
                     /ApEinfo_revcolor="#9eafd2"
                     /ApEinfo_fwdcolor="#9eafd2"
     miscellaneous   2078..2107
                     /label="Himar_LE"
                     /ApEinfo_revcolor="#faac61"
                     /ApEinfo_fwdcolor="#faac61"
     miscellaneous   complement(2078..2107)
                     /label="Himar_RE"
                     /ApEinfo_revcolor="#faac61"
                     /ApEinfo_fwdcolor="#faac61"
     prokaryote t... complement(2108..2193)
                     /label="TermC"
                     /ApEinfo_revcolor="#f8d3a9"
                     /ApEinfo_fwdcolor="#f8d3a9"
     misc_feature    complement(2198..2932)
                     /label="ermC"
                     /ApEinfo_revcolor="#faac61"
                     /ApEinfo_fwdcolor="#faac61"
                     /note="codon-optimized to allow Twist synthesis"
     misc_feature    complement(2930..2933)
                     /label="downstream region"
                     /ApEinfo_revcolor="#9eafd2"
                     /ApEinfo_fwdcolor="#9eafd2"
     misc_feature    3099..3128
                     /label="R primer binding"
                     /ApEinfo_revcolor="#d6b295"
                     /ApEinfo_fwdcolor="#d6b295"
     promoter ID ... complement(3129..3148)
                     /label=">skpp-1927-F_sk20mer-7128"
                     /ApEinfo_revcolor="#f58a5e"
                     /ApEinfo_fwdcolor="#f58a5e"
     misc_feature    complement(3149..3152)
                     /label="upstream region"
                     /ApEinfo_revcolor="#9eafd2"
                     /ApEinfo_fwdcolor="#9eafd2"
     misc_feature    complement(3149..3152)
                     /label="downstream region"
                     /ApEinfo_revcolor="#9eafd2"
                     /ApEinfo_fwdcolor="#9eafd2"
     promoter ID ... complement(3153..3172)
                     /label=">skpp-1942-F_sk20mer-5928"
                     /ApEinfo_revcolor="#f58a5e"
                     /ApEinfo_fwdcolor="#f58a5e"
     misc_feature    complement(3173..3202)
                     /label="F primer binding"
                     /ApEinfo_revcolor="#d6b295"
                     /ApEinfo_fwdcolor="#d6b295"
     miscellaneous   3203..3232
                     /label="Himar_RE"
                     /ApEinfo_revcolor="#faac61"
                     /ApEinfo_fwdcolor="#faac61"
     miscellaneous   complement(3203..3232)
                     /label="Himar_LE"
                     /ApEinfo_revcolor="#faac61"
                     /ApEinfo_fwdcolor="#faac61"
     RS421_promot... 3233..3397
                     /label=14067
                     /ApEinfo_revcolor="#f58a5e"
                     /ApEinfo_fwdcolor="#f58a5e"
     misc_feature    complement(3398..3401)
                     /label="upstream region"
                     /ApEinfo_revcolor="#9eafd2"
                     /ApEinfo_fwdcolor="#9eafd2"
     CDS             3398..4444
                     /label="Himar_Tnp"
                     /ApEinfo_revcolor="#f58a5e"
                     /ApEinfo_fwdcolor="#f58a5e"
     prokaryote t... 4449..4629
                     /label="TAmarelleT9"
                     /ApEinfo_revcolor="#f58a5e"
                     /ApEinfo_fwdcolor="#f58a5e"
     miscellaneous   4630..4875
                     /label="oriT"
                     /ApEinfo_revcolor="#84b0dc"
                     /ApEinfo_fwdcolor="#84b0dc"
     miscellaneous   complement(4895..4934)
                     /label="UNS1"
                     /ApEinfo_revcolor="#9eafd2"
                     /ApEinfo_fwdcolor="#9eafd2"
     prokaryote t... complement(4935..4964)
                     /label="L2U5H11"
                     /ApEinfo_revcolor="#f8d3a9"
                     /ApEinfo_fwdcolor="#f8d3a9"
     primer_bind     complement(5017..5033)
                     /label="M13 fwd"
                     /ApEinfo_revcolor="#d59687"
                     /ApEinfo_fwdcolor="#d59687"
ORIGIN
        1 AACGTCGTGA CTGGGAAAAC CCTGGCGCTT GTGGTGGATC ACAGTTATTG GAGACTTCCT
       61 TGGCCGTACG ATGGGTTTTG TTTCAGGTAT CTGGCACTTT TCGGGGAAAT GTGCGCGGAA
      121 CCCCTATTTG TTTATTTTTC TAAATACATT CAAATATGTA TCCGCTCATG AGACAATAAC
      181 CCTGATAAAT GCTTCAATAA TATTGAAAAA GGAAGAGTAT GAGTATTCAA CATTTCCGTG
      241 TCGCCCTTAT TCCCTTTTTT GCGGCATTTT GCCTTCCTGT TTTTGCTCAC CCAGAAACGC
      301 TGGTGAAAGT AAAAGATGCT GAAGATCAGT TGGGTGCACG AGTGGGTTAC ATCGAACTGG
      361 ATCTCAACAG CGGTAAGATC CTTGAGAGTT TTCGCCCCGA AGAACGTTTT CCAATGATGA
      421 GCACTTTTAA AGTTCTGCTA TGTGGCGCGG TATTATCCCG TATTGACGCC GGGCAAGAGC
      481 AACTCGGTCG CCGCATACAC TATTCTCAGA ATGACTTGGT TGAGTACTCA CCAGTCACAG
      541 AAAAGCATCT TACGGATGGC ATGACAGTAA GAGAATTATG CAGTGCTGCC ATAACCATGA
      601 GTGATAACAC TGCGGCCAAC TTACTTCTGA CAACGATCGG AGGACCGAAG GAGCTAACCG
      661 CTTTTTTGCA CAACATGGGG GATCATGTAA CTCGCCTTGA TCGTTGGGAA CCGGAGCTGA
      721 ATGAAGCCAT ACCAAACGAC GAGCGTGACA CCACGATGCC TGTAGCAATG GCAACAACGT
      781 TGCGCAAACT ATTAACTGGC GAACTACTTA CTCTAGCTTC CCGGCAACAA TTAATAGACT
      841 GGATGGAGGC GGATAAAGTT GCAGGACCAC TTCTGCGCTC GGCCCTTCCG GCTGGCTGGT
      901 TTATTGCTGA TAAATCTGGA GCCGGTGAGC GTGGCTCTCG CGGTATCATT GCAGCACTGG
      961 GGCCAGATGG TAAGCCCTCC CGTATCGTAG TTATCTACAC GACGGGGAGT CAGGCAACTA
     1021 TGGATGAACG AAATAGACAG ATCGCTGAGA TAGGTGCCTC ACTGATTAAG CATTGGTAAC
     1081 TGTCAGACCA AGTTTACTCA TATATACTTT AGATTGATTT AAAACTTCAT TTTTAATTTA
     1141 AAAGGATCTA GGTGAAGATC CTTGAATTGC CATTATCAAC AAGTTTGTAC AAAAAAGCAG
     1201 GCTCCGAATT GGTATCACGA GGACGATTTG AAGCCCCCTA CCCATTTACG CTGACTTGAC
     1261 GGGACGGCGG CTTTGTTGAA TAGAGCGTCA GACCCCGTAG AAAAGATCAA AGGATCTTCG
     1321 GCCGGCCGGC GCGCCGATCT GAAGATCAGC AGTTCAACCT GTTGATAGTA CGTACTAAGC
     1381 TCTCATGTTT CACGTACTAA GCTCTCATGT TTAACGTACT AAGCTCTCAT GTTTAACGAA
     1441 CTAAACCCTC ATGGCTAACG TACTAAGCTC TCATGGCTAA CGTACTAAGC TCTCATGTTT
     1501 CACGTACTAA GCTCTCATGT TTGAACAATA AAATTAATAT AAATCAGCAA CTTAAATAGC
     1561 CTCTAAGGTT TTAAGTTTTA TAAGAAAAAA AAGAATATAT AAGGCTTTTA AAGCCTTTAA
     1621 GGTTTAACGG TTGTGGACAA CAAGCCAGGG ATGTAACGCA CTGAGAAGCC CTTAGAGCCT
     1681 CTCAAAGCAA TTTTGAGTGA CACAGGAACA CTTAACGGCT GACATGGGGC GCGCCCAGCT
     1741 GTAACGCCAG CAACGCGGCC TTTTTACGGT TCCTGGCCTT TTGCTGGCCT TTTGCTCACA
     1801 TGTTCTTTCC AGCGACATAT GCCATACGCC GAACTGAACT CCACCTAATG TCTTGGAGAT
     1861 TGTCGGATAG CGCGGAATAG GATTGTGCCC TCTGAGCGGA TAACAATTTC ACACAGGAAA
     1921 CAGCTATGAC CATGACACAT GCATCCACCA TCGCAGACTT ATCATCACTG AGCCTCCACC
     1981 TAGCCTATAC AACAATAGCG TGCGTGGTTA GCACGCTAGG TGGAAGGGCT CGGAGTTGTG
     2041 GTAATCTATG TATCCTGGGG TGCTCTTCAT GCTAGCGTAA CAGGTTGGAT GATAAGTCCC
     2101 CGGTCTAGCC GACTGCGCAA AAGACATAAT CGATTCACAA AAAATAGGCA CACGAAAAAC
     2161 AAGTTAAGGG ATGCAGTTTA TGCATCCCTT AACAAGCTTA CTTATTAAAT AATTTATAGC
     2221 TATTGAAAAG AGATAAGAAT TGTTCAAAGC TAATATTGTT TAAATCGTCA ATTCCTGCAT
     2281 GTTTTAAGGA ATTGTTAAAT TGATTTTTTG TAAATATTTT CTTGTATTCT TTGTTAACCC
     2341 ATTTCATAAC GAAATAATTA TACTTTTGTT TATCTTTGTG TGATATTCTT GATTTTTTTC
     2401 TACTTAATCT GATAAGTGAG CTATTCACTT TAGGTTTAGG ATGAAAATAT TCTCTTGGAA
     2461 CCATACTTAA TATAGAAATA TCAACTTCTG CCATTAAAAG TAATGCCAAT GAGCGTTTTG
     2521 TATTTAATAA TCTTTTAGCA AACCCGTATT CCACGATTAA ATAAATCTCA TTAGCTATAC
     2581 TATCAAAAAC AATTTTGCGT ATTATATCCG TACTTATGTT ATAAGGTATA TTACCATATA
     2641 TTTTATAGGA TTGGTTTTTA GGAAATTTAA ACTGCAATAT ATCCTTGTTT AAAACTTGGA
     2701 AATTATCGTG ATCAACAAGT TTATTTTCTG TAGTTTTGCA TAATTTATGG TCTATTTCAA
     2761 TGGCAGTTAC GAAATTACAC CTCTTTACTA ATTCAAGGGT AAAATGGCCT TTTCCTGAGC
     2821 CGATTTCAAA GATATTATCA TGTTCATTTA ATCTTATGTT TGTCATAATC TTGTCGATAT
     2881 TATGCTTAGA AGTAATAAAG TTTTGACTGT GTTTTATATT TTTCTCGTTC ATTCGCCCTA
     2941 TGCTACCCGC AGTGAACCGG GGTGAGAGCT CTTCCACCAG CCGGGGCCGC GGAACCGGCT
     3001 TCGCCGGGCC GCAGGCGCAG CGCCCCCTCG GGGCCAAAGA GCTACACGAA GTGAGCGAAC
     3061 GTGGGGGCTA AGCGCAGTGA ACCGGGGTGA GAGCGCTTCC AGCTTCACAC GGCGTGTGGC
     3121 TGCGGAACGC TCCCCAGCTA CCTATAGGTA CGATCACGAA CGAAGCGATC TCACCCTACT
     3181 CGACGCGTCC TACGCGTGAC CCTAGACCGG GGACTTATCA TCCAACCTGT TAGGGTCGGG
     3241 GGTGAGGGAG CTTAAAACCT ACCCTTGTAA GCTACCCCCT CTCCCGCCAT ACCACCATGA
     3301 AGGTTTGAAC TCCCCTCGCC CGCCGCAGTG GGCGAGGGGT CGGGGGTGAG GGAACGTAAA
     3361 GCCTCAGATG CTCTGTGTTC TACATAAAGG AATGTACATG GAAAAAAAGG AATTTCGTGT
     3421 TTTGATAAAA TACTGTTTTC TGAAGGGAAA AAATACAGTG GAAGCAAAAA CTTGGCTTGA
     3481 TAATGAGTTT CCGGACTCTG CCCCAGGGAA ATCAACAATA ATTGATTGGT ATGCAAAATT
     3541 CAAGCGTGGT GAAATGAGCA CGGAGGACGG TGAACGCAGT GGACGCCCGA AAGAGGTGGT
     3601 TACCGACGAA AACATCAAAA AAATCCACAA AATGATTTTG AATGACCGTA AAATGAAGTT
     3661 GATCGAGATA GCAGAGGCCT TAAAGATATC AAAGGAACGT GTTGGTCATA TCATTCATCA
     3721 ATATTTGGAT ATGCGGAAGC TCTGTGCGAA ATGGGTGCCG CGCGAGCTCA CATTTGACCA
     3781 AAAACAACGA CGTGTTGATG ATTCTAAGCG GTGTTTGCAG CTGTTAACTC GTAATACACC
     3841 CGAGTTTTTC CGTCGATATG TGACAATGGA TGAAACATGG CTCCATCACT ACACTCCTGA
     3901 GTCCAATCGA CAGTCGGCTG AGTGGACAGC GACCGGTGAA CCGTCTCCGA AGCGTGGAAA
     3961 GACTCAAAAG TCCGCTGGCA AAGTAATGGC CTCTGTTTTT TGGGATGCGC ATGGAATAAT
     4021 TTTTATCGAT TATCTTGAGA AGGGAAAAAC CATCAACAGT GACTATTATA TGGCGTTATT
     4081 GGAGCGTTTG AAGGTCGAAA TCGCGGCAAA ACGGCCCCAC ATGAAGAAGA AAAAAGTGTT
     4141 GTTCCACCAA GACAACGCAC CGTGCCACAA GTCATTGAGA ACGATGGCAA AAATTCATGA
     4201 ATTGGGCTTC GAATTGCTTC CCCACCCGCC GTATTCTCCA GATCTGGCCC CCAGCGACTT
     4261 TTTCTTGTTC TCAGACCTCA AAAGGATGCT CGCAGGGAAA AAATTTGGCT GCAATGAAGA
     4321 GGTGATCGCC GAAACTGAGG CCTATTTTGA GGCAAAACCG AAGGAGTACT ACCAAAATGG
     4381 TATCAAAAAA TTGGAAGGTC GTTATAATCG TTGTATCGCT CTTGAAGGGA ACTATGTTGA
     4441 ATAAGCTTGG AATCTCCTTC TCGCCTCTTT CGCTGAACAC GAAAGCGAAT CCGTTCAGCA
     4501 CACACTTTAC GATATGGCGC AAAAAGTCCT CGGCTGCGTG CCGGAAGTGA AAGACATCCA
     4561 CCTCACCATG CCCAACAAGC ATTGCCTGCT CGTGGACCTG TCCCGCTTCG GTCAGGACAA
     4621 TCCCAACGAC TTTTCCGCTG CATAACCCTG CTTCGGGGTC ATTATAGCGA TTTTTTCGGT
     4681 ATATCCATCC TTTTTCGCAC GATATACAGG ATTTTGCCAA AGGGTTCGTG TAGACTTTCC
     4741 TTGGTGTATC CAACGGCGTC AGCCGGGCAG GATAGGTGAA GTAGGCCCAC CCGCGAGCGG
     4801 GTGTTCCTTC TTCACTGTCC CTTATTCGCA CCTGGCGGTG CTCAACGGGA ATCCTGCTCT
     4861 GCGAGGCTGG CCGTACTCCT CATTGAAGAG CTCGGAGACG AGACGAGACA GCCTGAGAAT
     4921 GGATGCGAGT AATGATACAA CAATAGCGTG CTGTTCGCAC GCTAAGGTCA GGCGGAATGG
     4981 CACTTCCTTA TTCCAGATGC GTGCGGATTA TGCATGACTG GCCGTCGTTT TAC
//
