# Supplementary material for: A scalable transposon mutagenesis system for non-model bacteria
Source: bioRxiv preprint, doi:10.64898/2025.12.22.696024, version 1 (2025-12-23)
Supplement: Plasmid sequences [file 696024_file12.zip › Plasmid sequences/Transposon variant libraries/Himar1-only libraries/pGLU_30/pGLU_9-pGLU_72-pGLU_89.gb]

LOCUS       pGLU_9-pGLU_72-pGLU_89  5033 bp ds-DNA     circular     19-NOV-2024
DEFINITION  .
KEYWORDS    "Name:pGLU_9-pGLU_72-pGLU_89" "Tnp Promoter:Firmicutes_38_13168"
            "Abr Promoter:Proteobacteria_58_13166" "Selectable
            Marker:Erythromycin" "Transposase:Himar"
FEATURES             Location/Qualifiers
     promoter        114..218
                     /label="Pamp"
                     /ApEinfo_revcolor="#faac61"
                     /ApEinfo_fwdcolor="#faac61"
     CDS             219..1079
                     /label="AmpR"
                     /ApEinfo_revcolor="#f58a5e"
                     /ApEinfo_fwdcolor="#f58a5e"
     ORI             complement(1336..1724)
                     /label="R6K ORI"
                     /ApEinfo_revcolor="#f58a5e"
                     /ApEinfo_fwdcolor="#f58a5e"
     primer_bind     1914..1930
                     /label="M13 rev"
                     /ApEinfo_revcolor="#c7b0e3"
                     /ApEinfo_fwdcolor="#c7b0e3"
     prokaryote p... complement(1987..2018)
                     /label="L2U8H11"
                     /ApEinfo_revcolor="#75c6a9"
                     /ApEinfo_fwdcolor="#75c6a9"
     miscellaneous   complement(2019..2058)
                     /label="UNSX"
                     /ApEinfo_revcolor="#9eafd2"
                     /ApEinfo_fwdcolor="#9eafd2"
     miscellaneous   2078..2107
                     /label="Himar_LE"
                     /ApEinfo_revcolor="#faac61"
                     /ApEinfo_fwdcolor="#faac61"
     miscellaneous   complement(2078..2107)
                     /label="Himar_RE"
                     /ApEinfo_revcolor="#faac61"
                     /ApEinfo_fwdcolor="#faac61"
     prokaryote t... complement(2108..2193)
                     /label="TermC"
                     /ApEinfo_revcolor="#f8d3a9"
                     /ApEinfo_fwdcolor="#f8d3a9"
     misc_feature    complement(2198..2932)
                     /label="ermC"
                     /ApEinfo_revcolor="#faac61"
                     /ApEinfo_fwdcolor="#faac61"
                     /note="codon-optimized to allow Twist synthesis"
     misc_feature    complement(2930..2933)
                     /label="downstream region"
                     /ApEinfo_revcolor="#9eafd2"
                     /ApEinfo_fwdcolor="#9eafd2"
     RS421_promot... complement(2934..3098)
                     /label=13166
                     /ApEinfo_revcolor="#f58a5e"
                     /ApEinfo_fwdcolor="#f58a5e"
     misc_feature    3099..3128
                     /label="R primer binding"
                     /ApEinfo_revcolor="#d6b295"
                     /ApEinfo_fwdcolor="#d6b295"
     promoter ID ... complement(3129..3148)
                     /label=">skpp-1917-F_sk20mer-1272"
                     /ApEinfo_revcolor="#f58a5e"
                     /ApEinfo_fwdcolor="#f58a5e"
     misc_feature    complement(3149..3152)
                     /label="downstream region"
                     /ApEinfo_revcolor="#9eafd2"
                     /ApEinfo_fwdcolor="#9eafd2"
     misc_feature    complement(3149..3152)
                     /label="upstream region"
                     /ApEinfo_revcolor="#9eafd2"
                     /ApEinfo_fwdcolor="#9eafd2"
     misc_feature    complement(3153..3172)
                     /label=">skpp-1949-F_sk20mer-7474"
                     /ApEinfo_revcolor="#f58a5e"
                     /ApEinfo_fwdcolor="#f58a5e"
     misc_feature    complement(3173..3202)
                     /label="F primer binding"
                     /ApEinfo_revcolor="#d6b295"
                     /ApEinfo_fwdcolor="#d6b295"
     miscellaneous   3203..3232
                     /label="Himar_RE"
                     /ApEinfo_revcolor="#faac61"
                     /ApEinfo_fwdcolor="#faac61"
     miscellaneous   complement(3203..3232)
                     /label="Himar_LE"
                     /ApEinfo_revcolor="#faac61"
                     /ApEinfo_fwdcolor="#faac61"
     RS421_promot... 3233..3397
                     /label=13168
                     /ApEinfo_revcolor="#f58a5e"
                     /ApEinfo_fwdcolor="#f58a5e"
     misc_feature    complement(3398..3401)
                     /label="upstream region"
                     /ApEinfo_revcolor="#9eafd2"
                     /ApEinfo_fwdcolor="#9eafd2"
     CDS             3398..4444
                     /label="Himar_Tnp"
                     /ApEinfo_revcolor="#f58a5e"
                     /ApEinfo_fwdcolor="#f58a5e"
     prokaryote t... 4449..4629
                     /label="TAmarelleT9"
                     /ApEinfo_revcolor="#f58a5e"
                     /ApEinfo_fwdcolor="#f58a5e"
     miscellaneous   4630..4875
                     /label="oriT"
                     /ApEinfo_revcolor="#84b0dc"
                     /ApEinfo_fwdcolor="#84b0dc"
     miscellaneous   complement(4895..4934)
                     /label="UNS1"
                     /ApEinfo_revcolor="#9eafd2"
                     /ApEinfo_fwdcolor="#9eafd2"
     prokaryote t... complement(4935..4964)
                     /label="L2U5H11"
                     /ApEinfo_revcolor="#f8d3a9"
                     /ApEinfo_fwdcolor="#f8d3a9"
     primer_bind     complement(5017..5033)
                     /label="M13 fwd"
                     /ApEinfo_revcolor="#d59687"
                     /ApEinfo_fwdcolor="#d59687"
ORIGIN
        1 AACGTCGTGA CTGGGAAAAC CCTGGCGCTT GTGGTGGATC ACAGTTATTG GAGACTTCCT
       61 TGGCCGTACG ATGGGTTTTG TTTCAGGTAT CTGGCACTTT TCGGGGAAAT GTGCGCGGAA
      121 CCCCTATTTG TTTATTTTTC TAAATACATT CAAATATGTA TCCGCTCATG AGACAATAAC
      181 CCTGATAAAT GCTTCAATAA TATTGAAAAA GGAAGAGTAT GAGTATTCAA CATTTCCGTG
      241 TCGCCCTTAT TCCCTTTTTT GCGGCATTTT GCCTTCCTGT TTTTGCTCAC CCAGAAACGC
      301 TGGTGAAAGT AAAAGATGCT GAAGATCAGT TGGGTGCACG AGTGGGTTAC ATCGAACTGG
      361 ATCTCAACAG CGGTAAGATC CTTGAGAGTT TTCGCCCCGA AGAACGTTTT CCAATGATGA
      421 GCACTTTTAA AGTTCTGCTA TGTGGCGCGG TATTATCCCG TATTGACGCC GGGCAAGAGC
      481 AACTCGGTCG CCGCATACAC TATTCTCAGA ATGACTTGGT TGAGTACTCA CCAGTCACAG
      541 AAAAGCATCT TACGGATGGC ATGACAGTAA GAGAATTATG CAGTGCTGCC ATAACCATGA
      601 GTGATAACAC TGCGGCCAAC TTACTTCTGA CAACGATCGG AGGACCGAAG GAGCTAACCG
      661 CTTTTTTGCA CAACATGGGG GATCATGTAA CTCGCCTTGA TCGTTGGGAA CCGGAGCTGA
      721 ATGAAGCCAT ACCAAACGAC GAGCGTGACA CCACGATGCC TGTAGCAATG GCAACAACGT
      781 TGCGCAAACT ATTAACTGGC GAACTACTTA CTCTAGCTTC CCGGCAACAA TTAATAGACT
      841 GGATGGAGGC GGATAAAGTT GCAGGACCAC TTCTGCGCTC GGCCCTTCCG GCTGGCTGGT
      901 TTATTGCTGA TAAATCTGGA GCCGGTGAGC GTGGCTCTCG CGGTATCATT GCAGCACTGG
      961 GGCCAGATGG TAAGCCCTCC CGTATCGTAG TTATCTACAC GACGGGGAGT CAGGCAACTA
     1021 TGGATGAACG AAATAGACAG ATCGCTGAGA TAGGTGCCTC ACTGATTAAG CATTGGTAAC
     1081 TGTCAGACCA AGTTTACTCA TATATACTTT AGATTGATTT AAAACTTCAT TTTTAATTTA
     1141 AAAGGATCTA GGTGAAGATC CTTGAATTGC CATTATCAAC AAGTTTGTAC AAAAAAGCAG
     1201 GCTCCGAATT GGTATCACGA GGACGATTTG AAGCCCCCTA CCCATTTACG CTGACTTGAC
     1261 GGGACGGCGG CTTTGTTGAA TAGAGCGTCA GACCCCGTAG AAAAGATCAA AGGATCTTCG
     1321 GCCGGCCGGC GCGCCGATCT GAAGATCAGC AGTTCAACCT GTTGATAGTA CGTACTAAGC
     1381 TCTCATGTTT CACGTACTAA GCTCTCATGT TTAACGTACT AAGCTCTCAT GTTTAACGAA
     1441 CTAAACCCTC ATGGCTAACG TACTAAGCTC TCATGGCTAA CGTACTAAGC TCTCATGTTT
     1501 CACGTACTAA GCTCTCATGT TTGAACAATA AAATTAATAT AAATCAGCAA CTTAAATAGC
     1561 CTCTAAGGTT TTAAGTTTTA TAAGAAAAAA AAGAATATAT AAGGCTTTTA AAGCCTTTAA
     1621 GGTTTAACGG TTGTGGACAA CAAGCCAGGG ATGTAACGCA CTGAGAAGCC CTTAGAGCCT
     1681 CTCAAAGCAA TTTTGAGTGA CACAGGAACA CTTAACGGCT GACATGGGGC GCGCCCAGCT
     1741 GTAACGCCAG CAACGCGGCC TTTTTACGGT TCCTGGCCTT TTGCTGGCCT TTTGCTCACA
     1801 TGTTCTTTCC AGCGACATAT GCCATACGCC GAACTGAACT CCACCTAATG TCTTGGAGAT
     1861 TGTCGGATAG CGCGGAATAG GATTGTGCCC TCTGAGCGGA TAACAATTTC ACACAGGAAA
     1921 CAGCTATGAC CATGACACAT GCATCCACCA TCGCAGACTT ATCATCACTG AGCCTCCACC
     1981 TAGCCTATAC AACAATAGCG TGCGTGGTTA GCACGCTAGG TGGAAGGGCT CGGAGTTGTG
     2041 GTAATCTATG TATCCTGGGG TGCTCTTCAT GCTAGCGTAA CAGGTTGGAT GATAAGTCCC
     2101 CGGTCTAGCC GACTGCGCAA AAGACATAAT CGATTCACAA AAAATAGGCA CACGAAAAAC
     2161 AAGTTAAGGG ATGCAGTTTA TGCATCCCTT AACAAGCTTA CTTATTAAAT AATTTATAGC
     2221 TATTGAAAAG AGATAAGAAT TGTTCAAAGC TAATATTGTT TAAATCGTCA ATTCCTGCAT
     2281 GTTTTAAGGA ATTGTTAAAT TGATTTTTTG TAAATATTTT CTTGTATTCT TTGTTAACCC
     2341 ATTTCATAAC GAAATAATTA TACTTTTGTT TATCTTTGTG TGATATTCTT GATTTTTTTC
     2401 TACTTAATCT GATAAGTGAG CTATTCACTT TAGGTTTAGG ATGAAAATAT TCTCTTGGAA
     2461 CCATACTTAA TATAGAAATA TCAACTTCTG CCATTAAAAG TAATGCCAAT GAGCGTTTTG
     2521 TATTTAATAA TCTTTTAGCA AACCCGTATT CCACGATTAA ATAAATCTCA TTAGCTATAC
     2581 TATCAAAAAC AATTTTGCGT ATTATATCCG TACTTATGTT ATAAGGTATA TTACCATATA
     2641 TTTTATAGGA TTGGTTTTTA GGAAATTTAA ACTGCAATAT ATCCTTGTTT AAAACTTGGA
     2701 AATTATCGTG ATCAACAAGT TTATTTTCTG TAGTTTTGCA TAATTTATGG TCTATTTCAA
     2761 TGGCAGTTAC GAAATTACAC CTCTTTACTA ATTCAAGGGT AAAATGGCCT TTTCCTGAGC
     2821 CGATTTCAAA GATATTATCA TGTTCATTTA ATCTTATGTT TGTCATAATC TTGTCGATAT
     2881 TATGCTTAGA AGTAATAAAG TTTTGACTGT GTTTTATATT TTTCTCGTTC ATTGGAAAGA
     2941 CATCCGCTCA AATGAGGAAC ATTCGGCGGC GGTCTGCCTG CGGCACGGGG GGTCGGCTCG
     3001 ACAGACGCCG CAACAACAAG GAAAAGCGTT GTTGCGGCTT ACTTGTCCGA CGACTTTTGA
     3061 GCTCCCATGC TACGGCTCCA TGCACATCTT GAGGCGAACC AGCTTCACAC GGCGTGTGGC
     3121 TGCGGAACAG CAGAATGTAG TTCGCAGCTA CGCGCTTGGC CAATAGAACA GTACCCTACT
     3181 CGACGCGTCC TACGCGTGAC CCTAGACCGG GGACTTATCA TCCAACCTGT TAGAAAAAGC
     3241 GTTATAATGA TAATAGGAAG TAATACTCAA TGAAAATCAA AGAGCACAAA CAAGGAAGCT
     3301 AGCCGCAGGT TGCTCAAAAC AGTGTTTTGA GGTTGCAGAT GGAAGCTGAC GTGGTTTGAA
     3361 GAGAGATTTT CGAGGAGTAT AATTTGTTTG ATAGAGGATG GAAAAAAAGG AATTTCGTGT
     3421 TTTGATAAAA TACTGTTTTC TGAAGGGAAA AAATACAGTG GAAGCAAAAA CTTGGCTTGA
     3481 TAATGAGTTT CCGGACTCTG CCCCAGGGAA ATCAACAATA ATTGATTGGT ATGCAAAATT
     3541 CAAGCGTGGT GAAATGAGCA CGGAGGACGG TGAACGCAGT GGACGCCCGA AAGAGGTGGT
     3601 TACCGACGAA AACATCAAAA AAATCCACAA AATGATTTTG AATGACCGTA AAATGAAGTT
     3661 GATCGAGATA GCAGAGGCCT TAAAGATATC AAAGGAACGT GTTGGTCATA TCATTCATCA
     3721 ATATTTGGAT ATGCGGAAGC TCTGTGCGAA ATGGGTGCCG CGCGAGCTCA CATTTGACCA
     3781 AAAACAACGA CGTGTTGATG ATTCTAAGCG GTGTTTGCAG CTGTTAACTC GTAATACACC
     3841 CGAGTTTTTC CGTCGATATG TGACAATGGA TGAAACATGG CTCCATCACT ACACTCCTGA
     3901 GTCCAATCGA CAGTCGGCTG AGTGGACAGC GACCGGTGAA CCGTCTCCGA AGCGTGGAAA
     3961 GACTCAAAAG TCCGCTGGCA AAGTAATGGC CTCTGTTTTT TGGGATGCGC ATGGAATAAT
     4021 TTTTATCGAT TATCTTGAGA AGGGAAAAAC CATCAACAGT GACTATTATA TGGCGTTATT
     4081 GGAGCGTTTG AAGGTCGAAA TCGCGGCAAA ACGGCCCCAC ATGAAGAAGA AAAAAGTGTT
     4141 GTTCCACCAA GACAACGCAC CGTGCCACAA GTCATTGAGA ACGATGGCAA AAATTCATGA
     4201 ATTGGGCTTC GAATTGCTTC CCCACCCGCC GTATTCTCCA GATCTGGCCC CCAGCGACTT
     4261 TTTCTTGTTC TCAGACCTCA AAAGGATGCT CGCAGGGAAA AAATTTGGCT GCAATGAAGA
     4321 GGTGATCGCC GAAACTGAGG CCTATTTTGA GGCAAAACCG AAGGAGTACT ACCAAAATGG
     4381 TATCAAAAAA TTGGAAGGTC GTTATAATCG TTGTATCGCT CTTGAAGGGA ACTATGTTGA
     4441 ATAAGCTTGG AATCTCCTTC TCGCCTCTTT CGCTGAACAC GAAAGCGAAT CCGTTCAGCA
     4501 CACACTTTAC GATATGGCGC AAAAAGTCCT CGGCTGCGTG CCGGAAGTGA AAGACATCCA
     4561 CCTCACCATG CCCAACAAGC ATTGCCTGCT CGTGGACCTG TCCCGCTTCG GTCAGGACAA
     4621 TCCCAACGAC TTTTCCGCTG CATAACCCTG CTTCGGGGTC ATTATAGCGA TTTTTTCGGT
     4681 ATATCCATCC TTTTTCGCAC GATATACAGG ATTTTGCCAA AGGGTTCGTG TAGACTTTCC
     4741 TTGGTGTATC CAACGGCGTC AGCCGGGCAG GATAGGTGAA GTAGGCCCAC CCGCGAGCGG
     4801 GTGTTCCTTC TTCACTGTCC CTTATTCGCA CCTGGCGGTG CTCAACGGGA ATCCTGCTCT
     4861 GCGAGGCTGG CCGTACTCCT CATTGAAGAG CTCGGAGACG AGACGAGACA GCCTGAGAAT
     4921 GGATGCGAGT AATGATACAA CAATAGCGTG CTGTTCGCAC GCTAAGGTCA GGCGGAATGG
     4981 CACTTCCTTA TTCCAGATGC GTGCGGATTA TGCATGACTG GCCGTCGTTT TAC
//
